# Supplementary material for: First steps towards mitochondrial pan-genomics: detailed analysis of Fusarium graminearum mitogenomes
Source: PeerJ. 2018 Dec 19;6:e5963. doi: 10.7717/peerj.5963 (PMC6304159; doi:10.7717/peerj.5963)
Supplement: Supplemental Information 1 [file peerj-06-5963-s002.gb]

LOCUS       PH-1                   95638 bp    DNA     circular     25-MAY-2018
DEFINITION  Fusarium graminearum strain PH-1.
ACCESSION   
VERSION
DBLINK      BioProject: PRJEB18592
            BioSample: ERS1473165
KEYWORDS    .
SOURCE      mitochondrion Fusarium graminearum
  ORGANISM  Fusarium graminearum
            Unclassified.
REFERENCE   1  (bases 1 to 95638)
  AUTHORS   Brankovics,B., Kulik,T., Sawicki,J., Wolosz,K., Zhang,H., de
            Hoog,G.S., van der Lee,T.A.J., Waalwijk,C. and van Diepeningen,A.D.
  TITLE     First steps towards mitochondrial pan-genomics: Detailed analysis
            of Fusarium graminearum mitogenomes
  JOURNAL   Unpublished
REFERENCE   2  (bases 1 to 95638)
  AUTHORS   Brankovics,B., Kulik,T., Sawicki,J., Wolosz,K., Zhang,H., de
            Hoog,G.S., van der Lee,T.A.J., Waalwijk,C. and van Diepeningen,A.D.
  TITLE     Direct Submission
  JOURNAL   Submitted (25-MAY-2018) B.U. Biointeractions & Plant Health,
            Wageningen Plant Research, Droevendaalsesteeg 1, Wageningen,
            Gelderland 6708 PB, Netherlands
COMMENT     Bankit Comment: ALT EMAIL:balazs.brankovics@wur.nl.
            Bankit Comment: Submission Title:None.
FEATURES             Location/Qualifiers
     source          1..95638
                     /organism="Fusarium graminearum"
                     /organelle="mitochondrion"
                     /mol_type="genomic DNA"
                     /strain="PH-1"
                     /culture_collection="CBS:123657"
     gene            289..5899
                     /gene="rnl"
     rRNA            join(289..2905,5333..5899)
                     /gene="rnl"
                     /product="16S ribosomal RNA"
     intron          2906..5332
                     /gene="rnl"
                     /note="group IA"
     gene            3476..4957
                     /gene="rps3"
     CDS             3476..4957
                     /gene="rps3"
                     /note="GO IDs: GO:0003735,GO:0005840,GO:0006412;
                     GENE3DG3DSA:3.30.1140.32"
                     /codon_start=1
                     /transl_table=4
                     /product="Ribosomal protein S3"
                     /translation="MNKDGNVVFPATPGIVNFQAASSKGGQGKVSSKIYNNNLKQSKT
                     ILLKKKIGDIGITKYLPSFSKEWKNTIYSYNKNTLKNIPVNDLNINKIIKGYFNLYFK
                     DHKYTGSKFILLKRRRNLLRRIHVSNAEIKHTNNKAIITLYTLNREKNVLKKKYLKIN
                     KKISKKLIAKRYFLLYKENIEKIYKILGEYKDQYIFISDIIRKTKFIKYKLEYLNKFI
                     KLKDLYLKKVWGVILNQYARKYLKYLRKYDLLYSLNQYKFNRLVFLPKLSNILNKILG
                     KKIEYNIINLKSVAYHTDLFTNALALKLRKRRINYINSMFSILNRAYLPNINTIKERS
                     IIKGDQKMDLFQSKFKDLKIISNIVFPAMPEGIAGSLAPTSSLSKLLDGTYPSDINNG
                     IMHSSDANKENIHNTIYNSIGYKNMAGIRLEVKGRLTKRYRADRSIYSLKWKGGLKNV
                     DSSFRGLSSVLFRGNSKSNVTYSIAKSKRRIGAFAVKGWIGGK"
     gene            6020..6090
                     /gene="trnT(tgt)"
     tRNA            6020..6090
                     /gene="trnT(tgt)"
                     /product="tRNA-Thr"
                     /anticodon=(pos:6052..6054,aa:Thr)
     gene            7027..7099
                     /gene="trnE(ttc)"
     tRNA            7027..7099
                     /gene="trnE(ttc)"
                     /product="tRNA-Glu"
                     /anticodon=(pos:7060..7062,aa:Glu)
     gene            7101..7171
                     /gene="trnM(cat)"
                     /note="copy 1"
     tRNA            7101..7171
                     /gene="trnM(cat)"
                     /product="tRNA-Met"
                     /anticodon=(pos:7133..7135,aa:Met)
     gene            7172..7244
                     /gene="trnM(cat)"
                     /note="copy 2"
     tRNA            7172..7244
                     /gene="trnM(cat)"
                     /product="tRNA-Met"
                     /anticodon=(pos:7205..7207,aa:Met)
     gene            7710..7780
                     /gene="trnG(acc)"
     tRNA            7710..7780
                     /gene="trnG(acc)"
                     /product="tRNA-Gly"
                     /anticodon=(pos:7742..7744,aa:Gly)
     gene            7788..7870
                     /gene="trnL(taa)"
     tRNA            7788..7870
                     /gene="trnL(taa)"
                     /product="tRNA-Leu"
                     /anticodon=(pos:7822..7824,aa:Leu)
     gene            8604..8674
                     /gene="trnG(tcc)"
     tRNA            8604..8674
                     /gene="trnG(tcc)"
                     /product="tRNA-Gly"
                     /anticodon=(pos:8636..8638,aa:Gly)
     gene            9693..15488
                     /gene="orf1931"
     CDS             9693..15488
                     /gene="orf1931"
                     /codon_start=1
                     /transl_table=4
                     /product="hypothetical protein"
                     /translation="MKKNMNLLLVRLFVRFPWSLHSDPSEGGRLRLSRDLQQYINLRT
                     FINRQKINRLSKNSIELISRYIFNIKLYQFLAVVFIHVAVTSIQIDLNLFLEVLNNLP
                     ENLGSSVGVPELAKNIKLDSNINYILCYSHRSLFGFRTYILMVLILFIIFPILFIIQN
                     YIFIILSILSVILVKALALNFYQKHFQFFYSGLPSHKKVDFREKLVHFITLIINNIGK
                     IIKHLFKMWIISIIIIYIFRYLLATMLLNIDDNNSFITTILILTLPLPMFFYLLNFIV
                     KYLKKESIEDKDYYLYNDYVVKRVNLYRITCTIIVNYLIQNYYSTIIISIIIKGFIVI
                     IITLFTICIIYGILRINKPGWRASHFVSRQSTISCSRVDPLSDGDSGVRASLTKCIPP
                     GERVGINKHEPIPLKSALDLAGSASYIAAFISLTPFLQEACNSGFSKFYFNEGNQRYY
                     EWKGIPFRMPGVVKCGPEPTINIMQVRKTEIALAKAAEEARNLHKVPDTDVGIYYRNL
                     DAAIEKEAAQNLNKEAVAKEGGASLSRYYRNIDETIKKKADYVPVTESVRQGLIKEYK
                     DKLNNSPIVNITWKLKYNEGIQRSQANFTVKPINYFYNTKFYGAVSLVLKGRLLIVNI
                     IRHDLPGCVFMPTYYLQNANVTDSSAKIRDITTTLESKYGIMLPQIGIDKVENRINGL
                     IIFTQAESIDNTSLFRVWRPSSYYMEPELKTVKNYYQEKSQNNLRIREFDTTDSIKFS
                     KDLKKVVGVQGEAIKIANNENFVIHEDRLAARKLAFFENTLDNEYRKLVEFYLTKGQK
                     ANPKDFMIWEEDGSDKSRLKFKDLMYKARSETKSAIQKDEYLLARPKGKEWDLVKFAE
                     RRMSRNDSNNEYMDNDCYYFKTRRDYPINRLLITRNQSHMTYFSMYKEGVAEGYKIRR
                     QMLGELDASINLPLEKSRAELIKKIASKLTRSEFTKFQNIYGVSINRLTFEFFQLKPT
                     DSKYFGINTTSTTFAPILDRNTDYELYSIIDVKNDSVKLPFVFKQGGMSNMTMPTHDY
                     NMLDNRDEVSIRRCMDFIYTNSDGNLTYQSDKDNFSVLAGVDKNYPYQSDMDNFSVVK
                     KKSVGFTKKAVDYKNKNPKSVKYTLDGFNNRFFRGKSISIELPFESIKLLDIIPHEYH
                     QISLGGERVNFDYEGEQRVKSSIPNTLVMKKTRKLNLEFTILKQVYTTKGSNSKITLR
                     FTPTWPPDPSPNGDIEIPNLILQVANLNNDSTDLNPRTLEAHYVEYDLPSRRPTPSTN
                     LPNETPLHPSGSNEEEEDIYGYSGDEDNNAQNNREVASAVQASEQPPTVESPMELPFE
                     DSFADAPYPYEAESPKDNDNNSGSRKGRTAVASGDQVVEGEEIALISADDMTSEGDLA
                     FSPQFFIPESTPDSISSDNSSPINTQANQGMGEILESNLVNRDEPMQVDGDLYREVMN
                     NAVGEAVMESINPILLLPDLPTSNPEPVDTEDSPLSTEVSPLSMMSDSEFFELERQIA
                     SLKPSYLEADPGEVDGSGQDAADPEAIIISSDDSSSDSGDYGNNYSEASPITSLPGNR
                     AGQMADPEAIIRSSDDSSSEGVPTPPKETDFIARPLNTPVAEVIHDRTGTRLLTVDIH
                     TMLTVIGPPNAPEPRLWSVGNANYYLSMAPDFFYEHYPRGTEVMPPNNYPSQQINVYI
                     PPPMDKLRCESDGRIGEICICRAEFATVVPLVNYPRSSYIEGALFMKSVLSSEPLGDK
                     DLSDGFNLSDRLNFSSNSYTNAYFAPEPTPDTDSISSDNSSPINMQANQEEAGKPEVT
                     LISADDMTSEGDLAFSPQFFIPESTPDSISSDNSSPINTQANQGMGEILESNLVNRDE
                     PMQVDEDLYREVMNNVVGEATMETINPILLLPDLPTSNPEPVDTEDSPLSTEDSPLSM
                     MSDSEFFELEREISKLGKSIGRDKKGQSSYK"
     gene            15545..15616
                     /gene="trnA(tgc)"
     tRNA            15545..15616
                     /gene="trnA(tgc)"
                     /product="tRNA-Ala"
                     /anticodon=(pos:15578..15580,aa:Ala)
     gene            15915..15987
                     /gene="trnF(gaa)"
     tRNA            15915..15987
                     /gene="trnF(gaa)"
                     /product="tRNA-Phe"
                     /anticodon=(pos:15948..15950,aa:Phe)
     gene            16335..16407
                     /gene="trnK(ttt)"
     tRNA            16335..16407
                     /gene="trnK(ttt)"
                     /product="tRNA-Lys"
                     /anticodon=(pos:16368..16370,aa:Lys)
     gene            16852..16934
                     /gene="trnL(tag)"
     tRNA            16852..16934
                     /gene="trnL(tag)"
                     /product="tRNA-Leu"
                     /anticodon=(pos:16885..16887,aa:Leu)
     gene            17255..17326
                     /gene="trnQ(ttg)"
     tRNA            17255..17326
                     /gene="trnQ(ttg)"
                     /product="tRNA-Gln"
                     /anticodon=(pos:17288..17290,aa:Gln)
     gene            17768..17840
                     /gene="trnH(gtg)"
     tRNA            17768..17840
                     /gene="trnH(gtg)"
                     /product="tRNA-His"
                     /anticodon=(pos:17801..17803,aa:His)
     gene            18299..18371
                     /gene="trnM(cat)"
                     /note="copy 3"
     tRNA            18299..18371
                     /gene="trnM(cat)"
                     /product="tRNA-Met"
                     /anticodon=(pos:18333..18335,aa:Met)
     gene            18426..26196
                     /gene="nad2"
     CDS             join(18426..18803,20210..20593,22059..22484,24088..24531,
                     26164..26196)
                     /gene="nad2"
                     /codon_start=1
                     /transl_table=4
                     /product="NADH dehydrogenase 2"
                     /translation="MIILSIILVLLSNAVNIRRDISILFNRIAILILIYCILHDISSL
                     AVVTKGVGLHGGLLLMTNITQIFHIFIFLVSILILQLTSFYPRKVWVSEYSSLKDLLL
                     YKFIYYNTKIINKMGEHFKIIEYPLIILFVITGAVLLMSTNDLVSIFLAIELQSYGLY
                     ILSTIYRNSELSTTGGLIYFLLGGLSSCFILLGTSLLYANSGTTNLDGLYIITSISDL
                     STNLWYTPYYINLSLVIFTIGFLFKVSAAPFHFWSPDVYDAIPTIVTTFVAIIAKISI
                     FILLLQLVYYTNSSFSEMSWTFILLISSLFSLIIGTVVGLTQFRIKRLFAYSTISHVG
                     FILLALGISSVESTQAFIFYLTQYSISNLNAFVILIAIGFSLYCYISENKEHEELMDK
                     NNSPIQLVTQLKGYFYINPFLAISLAITIFSFVGVPPLIGFFGKQMVLSAALDKGLIF
                     LSLIAILTSVIGGVYYLGIVKEMFFSLPEYKINPLLETLTLRGNVVDDNQKIIKQLKF
                     NYKNIAISSPISFVISIITLVILLFLFMNKEWLSMGTILVQILFNN"
     exon            18426..18803
                     /gene="nad2"
                     /number=1
     intron          18804..20209
                     /gene="nad2"
                     /note="group IC2"
     gene            18825..20102
                     /gene="iorf425"
     CDS             18825..20102
                     /gene="iorf425"
                     /note="GO IDs: GO:0004519; GENE3D G3DSA:3.10.28.10;PANTHER
                     PTHR36181,PTHR36181:SF2; PFAM PF00961;
                     SUPERFAMILYSSF55608"
                     /codon_start=1
                     /transl_except=(pos:18825..18827,aa:Leu)
                     /transl_table=4
                     /product="LAGLIDADG endonuclease"
                     /translation="LFQLLRDKLSNSGEALKLLIPNLVELYRGGWTNYSCMVTSQKIL
                     EKGMGNRGSKSTVFVRKLYTVVKEQRVDGSCNGLVINPLLRCTLRGFERISWYGIPSN
                     QILIKRYYTTNDSNTNIESEISTINKESFKLNPWFITGFTDGDGSFTISTSKKKSGTG
                     WKIHPTFTIGLDIKDLDILIQFKAYFNAGKIYKSKRGIIYYTIGSTKDLLKHVLPHFD
                     KYPLSSLKLKDYLVFKRILLLMQKGEHQSLSGLFKIFSERANLNKGLPKVVEEEYPDL
                     KPAVIPELKIAPTINPDWLAGFITAEASFFISIYPSKDRKVGYAVSLVFSLSQHAKDL
                     DLLKRIADSLECGIVRKHKSREAVELVITKSEDINQKLTPLLSKHTLSGVKLLDFERF
                     KKASILINSKAHLTSEGIKLIKDIKDTMYNRGL"
     exon            20210..20593
                     /gene="nad2"
                     /number=2
     intron          20594..22058
                     /gene="nad2"
                     /note="group IC2"
     gene            20615..21490
                     /gene="iorf291"
     CDS             20615..21490
                     /gene="iorf291"
                     /note="GO IDs: GO:0004519; GENE3D G3DSA:3.10.28.10;PANTHER
                     PTHR36181,PTHR36181:SF2; PFAM PF00961;
                     SUPERFAMILYSSF55608"
                     /codon_start=1
                     /transl_except=(pos:20615..20617,aa:Leu)
                     /transl_table=4
                     /product="LAGLIDADG endonuclease"
                     /translation="LSTYVGCKLSNSREPLKLLVLSHIWKCMSGWINYSGIVTSQKMS
                     ENKMGNRGSKSVIHETKQSCIIVKEQRVNGSWCGINIPHLRYTLVGFGRSYQVKTLSN
                     QIIQRQFYSSESNLDNSQLRQDPWFISGFSDAEGCFMVLVRKSPKSKLGWQIEANFTI
                     NLHVRDLDLLKLIQSFSFASHYFGVGRIGKERNGCRDFTIGSLDQIITKVIPHFDKYP
                     LKTNKYSDYLLFKQVVMMMQRGEHLTAEGLQKIIGIRASLNRGLTPLLLEAFPNTVAL
                     VRPLLPPLKNVKLDP"
     exon            22059..22484
                     /gene="nad2"
                     /number=3
     intron          22485..24087
                     /gene="nad2"
                     /note="group IC2"
     gene            22518..23768
                     /gene="iorf416"
     CDS             22518..23768
                     /gene="iorf416"
                     /note="GO IDs: GO:0004519; GENE3D G3DSA:3.10.28.10;PANTHER
                     PTHR36181; PFAM PF00961; SUPERFAMILY SSF55608"
                     /codon_start=1
                     /transl_except=(pos:22518..22520,aa:Leu)
                     /transl_table=4
                     /product="LAGLIDADG endonuclease"
                     /translation="LWPNSGDVLKLLVPSCSRKATSGSINHWCTVTSHKIIERAMDYR
                     GSKSTVRVRKLYTVVKEQRVDGHRCINLMHLRYALMGFERNYQIRILSKQLIMPSLRR
                     SYTSLSVNPNLKSTATGTLNPLFLTGFSDAESNFTVRIFKSNTVKVGWCVQPVFQIEL
                     HKKDLNVLEKISSFLGVGKIYHKEESSIYMVQSLRDIDVIINHFEKYPLLTKKLEDFQ
                     LFSQIVTLIHKKEHLTITGWHKIISLRASMNKGLSTFMKTTFPDIIPATRPSRSDEEL
                     INSKIDPYWMAGFVAGEGCFSIRITKSLTLKTGYQVQLRFNVTQHSIDKVFMNSLVAF
                     WGCGKVFLRFRENKVDFQILKLKDLTDKVIPLFQSISLQGVKSKDFADFCKAVDIMKV
                     KGHLTNEGLDQIRRLKAGMNRGRE"
     exon            24088..24531
                     /gene="nad2"
                     /number=4
     intron          24532..26163
                     /gene="nad2"
                     /note="group IA"
     gene            24730..25782
                     /gene="iorf350"
     CDS             24730..25782
                     /gene="iorf350"
                     /note="GO IDs: GO:0004519; GENE3D G3DSA:3.10.28.10;PANTHER
                     PTHR36181; PFAM PF00961; SUPERFAMILY SSF55608"
                     /codon_start=1
                     /transl_except=(pos:24730..24732,aa:Ile)
                     /transl_table=4
                     /product="LAGLIDADG endonuclease"
                     /translation="IIMKNYKFNELAVLRINLDKLRFFSTHTVRSRQAVNIEHINNYI
                     SNINNNDDEVVPINPWFVTGFTDAEGSFMIHLEKNKDKWRVRPTFQIKLDIRDLSLLE
                     EIKIYFNNTGSINTSNKECVYKVRSLKDISIIISHFDKYNLITQKKADFELFKLIINK
                     LNSQEHLSYEVGATVLQEIISIRASMNLGLSSSVKEDFPHIIPVIRPLIENMVIPHPE
                     WMAGFVSGEGSFSVYTTSDDKYVSLSFRVSQHNKDKQLLKSFVDFFGCGGFNYHNKGN
                     KAVIFVTRKFEDINDKIIPLFNEYKIKGVKYKDFKDWSLVAKMIESKSHLTTNGYKEI
                     CKIKENMNSYRKSSVN"
     exon            26164..26196
                     /gene="nad2"
                     /number=5
     gene            26197..28054
                     /gene="nad3"
     CDS             join(26197..26286,27731..28054)
                     /gene="nad3"
                     /codon_start=1
                     /transl_table=4
                     /product="NADH dehydrogenase 3"
                     /translation="MSSVTFLFVFVTILTIVFLLLNFILAPHNPYQEKYSIFECGFHS
                     FLGQNRTQFGVKFFIFALVYLLLDLEILVIYPYGISVYENGIYGLIVVLIFIGIITAG
                     FVFELGKNALKIDSRQSNNYFYKSKKFINMFTEHK"
     exon            26197..26286
                     /gene="nad3"
                     /number=1
     intron          26287..27730
                     /gene="nad3"
                     /note="group IC2"
     gene            26296..27558
                     /gene="iorf420"
     CDS             26296..27558
                     /gene="iorf420"
                     /note="GO IDs: GO:0004519; GENE3D G3DSA:3.10.28.10;PANTHER
                     PTHR36181; PFAM PF00961; SUPERFAMILY SSF55608"
                     /codon_start=1
                     /transl_except=(pos:26296..26298,aa:Ile)
                     /transl_table=4
                     /product="LAGLIDADG endonuclease"
                     /translation="IGKSINWGKLPNSGEPLKLLVLSHIWKCMSGWINYSGIVTSQKM
                     SENKMGDRGSKSVIHETKQSCIIVKEQRVDGSCNAGKSALLKCTLVDFKRSYQIKIPS
                     NPIILTRNFSTLVGELASLEQSSLPPKLDPSYVTGFTDGEGSFILTIIKDNKYKLGWR
                     VACRFVISLHKKDLVLLNSLKNFFNTGSVFLMGKGAAQYRVESLTGLSIIINHFDRYP
                     LNTKKQADYMLFKLAYNLIINKSHLTEKGLSELVSLKAVMNNGLKDELKIAYPNITPV
                     LRPEIPLSLNIDPLWLAGFTDAEGCFSVVVFKSKTSKIGEAVKLSFIITQSVRDEFLI
                     KSLIEYLGCGYTSLDGRGAIDFKVSDFSSLKNIIIPFYDKYYIHGNKSLDFKDFSRVV
                     TLMENKKHLTKQGLDEIKKIRNAMNTNR"
     exon            27731..28054
                     /gene="nad3"
                     /number=2
     gene            28753..30050
                     /gene="atp9"
     CDS             join(28753..28933,30007..30050)
                     /gene="atp9"
                     /codon_start=1
                     /transl_table=4
                     /product="ATP synthase 9"
                     /translation="MVEASKLIGAGLATIGLAGAGVGIGVVFGCLIIGVARNPSLKNQ
                     LFSYSILGFAFSEATALFALMMALLLLYVV"
     exon            28753..28933
                     /gene="atp9"
                     /number=1
     intron          28934..30006
                     /gene="atp9"
                     /note="group IA"
     gene            29150..29998
                     /gene="iorf282"
     CDS             29150..29998
                     /gene="iorf282"
                     /note="GO IDs: GO:0003677,GO:0004519; CDD cd10445;
                     GENE3DG3DSA:1.10.10.10,G3DSA:3.40.1440.10;
                     PFAMPF01541,PF07453,PF07460; PROSITE_PROFILES PS50164;
                     SMARTSM00465,SM00496; SUPERFAMILY SSF64496,SSF82771;
                     TIGRFAMTIGR01453"
                     /codon_start=1
                     /transl_except=(pos:29150..29152,aa:Leu)
                     /transl_table=4
                     /product="GIY-YIG endonuclease"
                     /translation="LIFKVYMAFYLILKFNFICRKISTKINNTTFNSPSSQNPIKTYY
                     DPLNEREIIRKDNNGKIGVYVWQNKINNKMYVGSGDPLYLRLSDYYQLWYLKHKDNLY
                     IVRSLNKYSMSSFILHIMEYSDSDNVIKCEQKWIDILKPEYNLTPLAGSTKGFKHSLE
                     AKDKMRIAATGRKHTDEVKDLMSKNRQGLNNSFYNKTHTPETIEKLRNIAQNRTHLPV
                     KGLDVEITDIETKITTTYSSVREAASYLNSDIKTLLRREKSQLIKGTNKPYKNKYIIT
                     IIRGNN"
     exon            30007..30050
                     /gene="atp9"
                     /number=2
     gene            30574..35809
                     /gene="cox2"
     CDS             join(30574..30681,32148..32267,33427..33849,35711..35809)
                     /gene="cox2"
                     /codon_start=1
                     /transl_table=4
                     /product="cytochrome c oxidase II"
                     /translation="MKHLFNTFINFDAPMPWGIYFQDSATPQMEGLVELHDNIMYYLV
                     LILFAVGWILFSIMKNFASTKTQISHKYLNHGTLIELIWTITPAVILILIAFPSFKLL
                     YLMDEVNDPSMTILAEGHQWYWSYQYPDFIDSNEEFIEFDSYIVPDSDLEDGGLRMLE
                     VDNRVIVPELTHIRFVITSGDVIHSFACPSLGIKCDAYPGRLNQVSVFINREGVFYGQ
                     CSEICGILHSSMPIVIESVNIDKFVHWLYSV"
     exon            30574..30681
                     /gene="cox2"
                     /number=1
     intron          30682..32147
                     /gene="cox2"
                     /note="group IC2"
     gene            31126..32055
                     /gene="iorf309"
     CDS             31126..32055
                     /gene="iorf309"
                     /note="GO IDs: GO:0004519; GENE3D G3DSA:3.10.28.10;PANTHER
                     PTHR36181,PTHR36181:SF2; PFAM PF00961;
                     SUPERFAMILYSSF55608"
                     /codon_start=1
                     /transl_except=(pos:31126..31128,aa:Leu)
                     /transl_table=4
                     /product="LAGLIDADG endonuclease"
                     /translation="LDKYMENPSNNKSKLNPHYVTGFSDGESCFHLSIGKNSKYKIGY
                     YVNPGFTIVLHKKDELLLRSIQSFFGGIGNLKVLPNIVQYRVFSLKDLDIILNHFDNY
                     PLITKKHTDFLLFKEALALIKNKEHLTIEGFNKIIALKSSMNLGLPEVLKESFPDILG
                     RKIEPFDLPSVLNPYWVAGFTDGEGCFWIKTLKAVGGAAPNKEGLRSVIGFQISQHSR
                     DLPLMEKFISFFECGRLEQTGSAYSLVVTKLSLINEKIIPFYMAYPILGSKSEDFKDW
                     CRAVQLKNHKAHLTPQGLKEILNIKSSINSSRK"
     exon            32148..32267
                     /gene="cox2"
                     /number=2
     intron          32268..33426
                     /gene="cox2"
                     /note="group IB"
     gene            32274..33152
                     /gene="iorf292"
     CDS             32274..33152
                     /gene="iorf292"
                     /note="GO IDs: GO:0003677,GO:0004519; CDD cd10445;
                     GENE3DG3DSA:1.10.10.10,G3DSA:3.40.1440.10;
                     PFAMPF01541,PF07453,PF07460; PROSITE_PROFILES PS50164;
                     SMARTSM00465,SM00496,SM00497; SUPERFAMILY
                     SSF64496,SSF82771;TIGRFAM TIGR01453"
                     /codon_start=1
                     /transl_except=(pos:32274..32276,aa:Val)
                     /transl_table=4
                     /product="GIY-YIG endonuclease"
                     /translation="VPTQKCFKLELAPSIYKFFYNHRSYSTTSSSPISSVKFYEDAFS
                     MRKLIIKDNKDKSGIYKWTNKITKDIYIGQSISLAKRFIRYFNLSYLKNRETLVISRA
                     LIKYGYSNFSLEILEYCDIANLTEREQYYMDKLNPRYNTLKIAGSSSGHKLSEETKTK
                     ISKSLKGVYIQEKSALYGRTHTEETKALMSSNNSNENNPFFGKTHSLETKELMRQKAL
                     GRKHSEETLLKMSTSRGHLVYIHEKCDSEGFKLIGSFVSIRKAAKFLDISANTVRLYI
                     NSGEIFKDRYKFTGER"
     exon            33427..33849
                     /gene="cox2"
                     /number=3
     intron          33850..35710
                     /gene="cox2"
                     /note="group IC1"
     gene            34292..35659
                     /gene="iorf455"
     CDS             34292..35659
                     /gene="iorf455"
                     /note="GENE3D G3DSA:1.10.10.10,G3DSA:3.40.1440.10;
                     PFAMPF01541; PROSITE_PROFILES PS50164; SMART
                     SM00465,SM00497;SUPERFAMILY SSF82771"
                     /codon_start=1
                     /transl_except=(pos:34292..34294,aa:Leu)
                     /transl_table=4
                     /product="GIY-YIG endonuclease"
                     /translation="LHGTTSRSVFNNHLLSDKRIGLSTIAALPLTRHFSSIRSLVNNS
                     EALASDHINSGKPTTLSVINKVLLNQNLVVTDSKLKELLKVEGVEIELPISTPKGKEL
                     LAELTGKSKYKGFSGVYMFIHKNTGDKYVGSSNLLRRRMDYYFNGDYPLAGKFLPLLY
                     KEGLEAFKLRIFKLDSNKFSSQDALILEQFYLLDKEFNLNTLRVVNAGSSKGDPVYVY
                     DLTCSILYYHAKSRIELKRVLNIHTETSKKYVDSKLPYLNKFLLLSYPIPTALTSDIS
                     LEELLGIMQDERKDTYKLGTRTSIPVELEIKEGNTFVSEASKGHTLKFDSLTSCMEYL
                     RGLGLIIKRDTLTKYIKIEKVFHNFLCKYSDKTLPKNFDEIGLIIDEYKKLKVDTDSL
                     IINRKNKPILVKGGAKLHMDKEFDSITEAIKHFDNLNIKLDSKTLYLRLKDGKIYKDY
                     YFTYK"
     exon            35711..35809
                     /gene="cox2"
                     /number=4
     gene            36247..36317
                     /gene="trnR(acg)"
     tRNA            36247..36317
                     /gene="trnR(acg)"
                     /product="tRNA-Arg"
                     /anticodon=(pos:36279..36281,aa:Arg)
     gene            36598..36668
                     /gene="trnR(tcg)"
     tRNA            36598..36668
                     /gene="trnR(tcg)"
                     /product="tRNA-Arg"
                     /anticodon=(pos:36630..36632,aa:Arg)
     gene            36962..37036
                     /gene="trnY(ata)"
     tRNA            36962..37036
                     /gene="trnY(ata)"
                     /product="tRNA-Tyr"
                     /anticodon=(pos:36995..36997,aa:Tyr)
     gene            37110..39202
                     /gene="nad4L"
     CDS             join(37110..37348,39172..39202)
                     /gene="nad4L"
                     /codon_start=1
                     /transl_table=4
                     /product="NADH dehydrogenase 4L"
                     /translation="MSLTLLLFLIGILGFVFNRKNLILMLISIEIMLLSITFLILVSS
                     VNIDDIIGQTYAIYIIVVAGAESAIGLAILVAFYRLRGSIRIEYK"
     exon            37110..37348
                     /gene="nad4L"
                     /number=1
     intron          37349..39171
                     /gene="nad4L"
                     /note="group IC1"
     gene            37374..38405
                     /gene="iorf343"
     CDS             37374..38405
                     /gene="iorf343"
                     /note="GO IDs: GO:0004519; GENE3D G3DSA:3.10.28.10;PANTHER
                     PTHR36181; PFAM PF00961; SUPERFAMILY SSF55608"
                     /codon_start=1
                     /transl_except=(pos:37374..37376,aa:Ile)
                     /transl_table=4
                     /product="LAGLIDADG endonuclease"
                     /translation="INRASTSNIQSLNRVSDLRKVNSYPFKVPGTFIRNYSTTRVMSL
                     HPWFVTGFTDAEGCFWIGVRNDPRNKTGWCVQAFFQIALHKKDVALLNNIQSYFGGIG
                     TVAVRGDRCYFIVSSLKQIIKVIIPHFDAHPLITNKLVDYRLWKSIISIMEAKRHLTV
                     EGLNEIIRMKSSLNLGLSDEIQDAFAETLSTNPNQERSWNPAESIPHGMWMAGFTSGE
                     GSFFVNIFKSTHHRVGYQVRLGFEIAQHIRDELTMATFTSFFNCGIISRYSEDMVKYR
                     CTKFSDLNTLIIPFFKEYLPLGNKLLDFEDFGKVALLLENKAHLTEEGLNSIRKIKAV
                     ACLMNSLRK"
     exon            39172..39202
                     /gene="nad4L"
                     /number=2
     gene            39202..42202
                     /gene="nad5"
     CDS             join(39202..39918,40931..42202)
                     /gene="nad5"
                     /codon_start=1
                     /transl_table=4
                     /product="NADH dehydrogenase 5"
                     /translation="MYLSIIILPLLGSIVSGFFGRKVGVTGSRILGCLSIMITTILAI
                     ISFFEVGFNNNPVSINLFKWLDNESFNMVWNFQFDSLTVSMLIPVLIISSLVHFYSIG
                     YMSSDPHNQRFFSYLSLFTFMMIILVTGNNYLVMFVGWEGVGVCSYLLVSFWFTRIAA
                     NQSSLSAFLTNRVGDAFLMIGMFILLWTLGTLDYSTVFSLAPYINENITTIIGICLLI
                     GAMAKSSQVGLHIWLPMAMEGPTPVSALIHAATMVTAGVYLLIRSSPLIEYSAVVLAI
                     CLWLGATTTVFSSLIGLFQQDIKKIIAYSTMSQLGMMVIAIGLSSYNVAIFHLINHAF
                     YKGLLFLGAGAVIHAVVDNQDLRKYGGLISFLPLTYSVILIASLSLVAFPFMTGFYSK
                     DFILESAYGQYHFSSIDVYVIAVIGAIFTTLYSVKVIYLTFLTNPNGPVNYYRNAHES
                     DIFISLPLVVLAIFSIYFGYITRDIFIGLGSGFFVDNSIFIHPVHEIMIDTEFGVPTI
                     FKLIPFILTVSFSALAIIYSEFMPNIISNFKLSNLGYYIYGFFNQRFLVEFFYNKYIV
                     NSVLEIGGQTTKVLDKGSIESIGPYGFGVILTKASKIISSLSNGVVTNYALYILIGIC
                     FYLSIFTFVQVVDDVVNSITIASLVILMLHKDRSLISN"
     exon            39202..39918
                     /gene="nad5"
                     /number=1
     intron          39919..40930
                     /gene="nad5"
                     /note="group IB"
     gene            39919..40827
                     /gene="iorf302"
     CDS             39919..40827
                     /gene="iorf302"
                     /note="GO IDs: GO:0004519; GENE3D G3DSA:3.10.28.10;PANTHER
                     PTHR36181; PFAM PF00961; SUPERFAMILY SSF55608"
                     /codon_start=1
                     /transl_except=(pos:39919..39921,aa:Leu)
                     /transl_table=4
                     /product="LAGLIDADG endonuclease"
                     /translation="LVTGALLKFHYMRGHPLTLKSTSYFVAIGKIFNVGQSAGNLYNI
                     QGSSETIRETIKIDNTFKWWLIGFAEGDGYFGVDKKGYLTFKVTQSTTDCQVLFFIKK
                     SLGFGSVSLQSKSSKTHQYRVRDKNNLIKIINIFNGNLITKAKIAQFKLFLEAFNNKY
                     NTDITFIECNKKVTLDNAWLSGFTDGEGCFTASAYLSKATNKHIVTVRYVISQKNDIE
                     FSQYLAELINGYITYIKSYDGYNTVVNHSKLNIILNYIKSYPLKTKKHVSYLRWLKVY
                     ELVKDKHHHNPEGIEIIKSLIKLINK"
     exon            40931..42202
                     /gene="nad5"
                     /number=2
     gene            43722..44099
                     /gene="orf125"
     CDS             43722..44099
                     /gene="orf125"
                     /codon_start=1
                     /transl_table=4
                     /product="hypothetical protein"
                     /translation="MKLFFCNSNVSSKLGFKPSFSRFFSGFTSKELIVNSDINNVLLY
                     DGNNFKAVLFLPSLVAFLNLIEAMKTDSINNNLSLILEFKDFYLSLTNILKQLEPGKY
                     SFGGTPLLLSKIFRWLLFNWMLY"
     gene            45772..56841
                     /gene="cob"
     CDS             join(45772..46049,48276..48390,50635..50731,53168..53183,
                     54245..54517,56448..56841)
                     /gene="cob"
                     /codon_start=1
                     /transl_table=4
                     /product="cytochrome b"
                     /translation="MRILKNHPLLKLANGYLIDASQPSNISYLWNFGSLLLLCLVIQI
                     VTGVTLAMHYNPSVLEAFNSVEHIMRDVNNGWLVRYLHSNTASAFFFLVYLHIGRGIY
                     YASYRAPRTLTWVIGTIILIVMIVTGFLGYVLPYGQMSLWGATVITNLISAVPWIGQD
                     IVEFIWGGFSVNNATLNRFFALHFVLPFILAALVLMHMIALHDTAGSSNPLGVPVYYD
                     RMPMAPYFLFKDLITIFIFIFVLGIFVFFMPNVLGDSDNYIMANPMQTPPAIVPEWYL
                     LPFYAILRSIPNKLLGVIAMLAAILIILILPKADLGLTKGLQFRPLSKAAFYVFLVNF
                     LILMQIGAKHVESPFIEIGQLSTALYFSHFLFILPAVSILENTLVDLELQNNAKNI"
     exon            45772..46049
                     /gene="cob"
                     /number=1
     intron          46050..48275
                     /gene="cob"
                     /note="group IC1"
     gene            46051..47517
                     /gene="iorf488"
     CDS             46051..47517
                     /gene="iorf488"
                     /note="GO IDs: GO:0004519; COILS Coil;
                     GENE3DG3DSA:3.10.28.10; PANTHER PTHR36181; PFAM PF00961;
                     SMARTSM00497; SUPERFAMILY SSF55608"
                     /codon_start=1
                     /transl_except=(pos:46051..46053,aa:Ile)
                     /transl_table=4
                     /product="LAGLIDADG endonuclease"
                     /translation="IICVDFVYFFLCNPLFTSNKPCIKYLATKDARLKSSKAQLPLFA
                     LRKYSRALSSKSGIHNIVTSSHSKIGDIACETAPTHKPENLAFLSDEEFGEWFRGFVD
                     AEGCFSIQTVKNHFKFIFTFCLHIDETPLIKYIIQRLGVGAFSLRESSVNFTVSSKDA
                     LLVIFGVLDKRPLNTSKNLNYLAFRQAYDLYFYRESVNISSELSQEIVTLKDKMNKKR
                     VEFKQSTDHKIHITPYWLLGFVEGEGYFSTNKTDYSLKFGIGQTSQEIIVLEAIQKYF
                     LALPTAKNYVERNNTNLVSLATYNQAKGRDYKAMAQLVITQRYFISNVIIPFFDKLTW
                     LSKKFKDYVDWKLILDLINHGWHFTEEGKKLISLITQGMNNYRLSNNTTSEEDTSRAD
                     VKERALKLLSSPSNFEVQANGKILIKSLGTYLKGRGNVGVNVLNTKGEIVFKFNSIKD
                     CALFFNVHTRTINRRLDKGSLVEHDNQNLVFQRDVRLP"
     exon            48276..48390
                     /gene="cob"
                     /number=2
     intron          48391..50634
                     /gene="cob"
                     /note="group ID"
     gene            48400..49269
                     /gene="iorf289"
     CDS             48400..49269
                     /gene="iorf289"
                     /note="GO IDs: GO:0003677,GO:0004519; CDD cd10445;
                     GENE3DG3DSA:1.10.10.10,G3DSA:3.40.1440.10;
                     PFAMPF01541,PF07453,PF07460; PROSITE_PROFILES PS50164;
                     SMARTSM00465,SM00497; SUPERFAMILY SSF64496,SSF82771;
                     TIGRFAMTIGR01453"
                     /codon_start=1
                     /transl_except=(pos:48400..48402,aa:Ile)
                     /transl_table=4
                     /product="GIY-YIG endonuclease"
                     /translation="IAQNDYNNNKITTTTTFNDKRYYSTSRNNKEETSFPRINKFLLA
                     KNLNPVFIYHNLNEDSVRKNIAKETKGLSGIYMILNKETLSYYIGSASTDRINSRFSK
                     HLIYLNGSKIVKNSVNKYGLHNFVFIVLELFPEIVNQENNKKLLDLEDFYLKSLLPDY
                     NILTEAGSSFGYKHTEVNRIKMKANYSEKGREEIGSLNRGKTLSSETIETMRQSALNR
                     KPLDYTEQGVLNMKKNSKPIIVKELNNTVYGEFNSIVEAAEALNCSTKTIQRTLKSPS
                     KRLKRRWIVDYVK"
     gene            49794..50477
                     /gene="iorf227"
     CDS             49794..50477
                     /gene="iorf227"
                     /codon_start=1
                     /transl_table=4
                     /product="hypothetical protein"
                     /translation="MMIEFYDLIINMGYTPGIETLRNTTFSGQDLKSAFCEALSSHNY
                     NLRQAKKLVLDLCFNRDTVRLNFLLGYRDEGVMNYILEIANKHREFYPLTRKLINQYL
                     YNLTEDIAYSYIEFYQDNVVRYLFLPDEADKFIAMVRESPILKHIYYVDAGSKVRSPG
                     FGVAKSNLLLQSEVFKYETAEMFSKIRNLGRADIGQMDMIEIPYEGNVMRAIRKDEAW
                     RVLKAANFL"
     exon            50635..50731
                     /gene="cob"
                     /number=3
     intron          50732..53167
                     /gene="cob"
                     /note="group IA"
     gene            50743..51537
                     /gene="iorf264"
     CDS             50743..51537
                     /gene="iorf264"
                     /note="GO IDs: GO:0004519; GENE3D G3DSA:3.10.28.10;PANTHER
                     PTHR36181; PFAM PF00961; SUPERFAMILY SSF55608"
                     /codon_start=1
                     /transl_except=(pos:50743..50745,aa:Ile)
                     /transl_table=4
                     /product="LAGLIDADG endonuclease"
                     /translation="IINLCLGIITLFLMYGAMRTYLLYLKVYTKETSLPTIGTIHKNA
                     LKKSNKTLRLDKQEYISIPSSFLAFLAGLIDGDGYIQISKTPKGFITMKLVISLHLED
                     ISTLEYIHSVLKLGKINIYKDLKSPTCKLVINKTDLQEVLFPLFIYNNIFFLTNTRID
                     QFNLAMYILRNDIKLQSEISEVKNVPFVFEIPKSPVDYTLLPFFKNWIVGFKHPWRYP
                     DLIEFVRENPLTYKRVKKEYKRLCSNRKSYYNLLKYCRDLEHVNKK"
     gene            51760..52518
                     /gene="iorf252"
     CDS             51760..52518
                     /gene="iorf252"
                     /note="GO IDs: GO:0004519; GENE3D G3DSA:3.10.28.10;
                     PFAMPF03161; SUPERFAMILY SSF55608"
                     /codon_start=1
                     /transl_except=(pos:51760..51762,aa:Leu)
                     /transl_table=4
                     /product="LAGLIDADG endonuclease"
                     /translation="LIAIIMKYSSLKSFRVGTAYSPIEQNTVKPVNTNIVVWGSNLNS
                     TAGEGRFTKIVKNMIALPPYQKSVIIGILLSDGNLSSSKSHENPHLTFKQGLKNSNYV
                     WFAYFILAHYCNLHPSLVKSFRKNRVAFAIYFRTRGLPCFNELRHLFYKDKVKVVPED
                     IYNLLTPVALAHLIMGDGSAKEYGLIICTDSYKLIDIVRLMNVLMIRYNLNCKLRFHT
                     PTQPRIYISQHSMPVLRELVKPYMAESMLYKIGL"
     exon            53168..53183
                     /gene="cob"
                     /number=4
     intron          53184..54244
                     /gene="cob"
                     /note="group IB"
     gene            53215..54144
                     /gene="iorf309"
     CDS             53215..54144
                     /gene="iorf309"
                     /note="GO IDs: GO:0004519; GENE3D G3DSA:3.10.28.10;PANTHER
                     PTHR36181,PTHR36181:SF2; PFAM PF00961;
                     SUPERFAMILYSSF55608"
                     /codon_start=1
                     /transl_table=4
                     /product="LAGLIDADG endonuclease"
                     /translation="MLKILLNAGTSPILGFAYDLFLLFLTIICVKIAMTWRQSAGVRS
                     IHTSEASQRLHAEDLTYAYLVGLFEGDGFFSITKKGKYLTYELGIELSIKDVQLIYKI
                     KALLGIGVVSFRKRNEVEMVSLRIRDKKHLKNFILPIFDKYPMFSNKQYDYLRFRSAL
                     LSGIIYSEDLPEYTRSNVPLNSVESILDKSYFSAWLVGFIEAEGCFSIYKLKKDNDYL
                     VASFDIAQKDGDILIKAISKYLSFTTTVYLDKYDCSRLKVTSVRSIENTINFLDRAPV
                     KLMGNKRLQYLLWIKQLRTISRYAEKIKIPSIY"
     exon            54245..54517
                     /gene="cob"
                     /number=5
     intron          54518..56447
                     /gene="cob"
                     /note="group IC1"
     gene            54891..56309
                     /gene="iorf472"
     CDS             54891..56309
                     /gene="iorf472"
                     /note="GO IDs: GO:0004519; GENE3D
                     G3DSA:3.10.28.10;SUPERFAMILY SSF55608"
                     /codon_start=1
                     /transl_except=(pos:54891..54893,aa:Leu)
                     /transl_table=4
                     /product="Homing endonuclease"
                     /translation="LVRRNCYLITFYTFLKTESYISSFYQNNSLLTESADSLKPARVG
                     KVGNKEMTLYEVKSLFQTIKNSDPSYEGSEKEFGLLANGFWQAEGYIGGIFRSELNFY
                     PICSATQLFSEESAKFFIRLDKALCNKGTFSITLNSFGKFVIAYRLSGWDTFFSVFVP
                     YFYMQYGEKYRAILKLKKIYELKDYIKHHSSDDKAKVLLVSLVYSLTAHSPRYKVSLE
                     EKLISLNLDQGLLKELPLYKENDVKPSFLFILGFFLGDGTLHLKLEWKDKNSTVVIVP
                     LFNIIQSNVESNKYIMERMTSCLNALNIKANLDKGTNTFTLTVKGIDNVFNSLFPLLK
                     KYSHFLYGKRDSFNLLVWVEGLIRSGGHHTYFGLKALVYRIYHSTNERITDKEVWMSR
                     LEDWLKAVSARRECGEYYISPIYTSNKQIIGWQVRFPSTLKLPKSNKAFMSSTCGGQD
                     KALAIAVQYRDKILSDWINLNF"
     exon            56448..56841
                     /gene="cob"
                     /number=6
     gene            57112..57182
                     /gene="trnC(gca)"
     tRNA            57112..57182
                     /gene="trnC(gca)"
                     /product="tRNA-Cys"
                     /anticodon=(pos:57145..57147,aa:Cys)
     gene            58832..75746
                     /gene="cox1"
     CDS             join(58832..59049,60336..60509,61811..62039,63234..63327,
                     64703..64713,65716..65726,66836..66925,68183..68228,
                     69410..69442,70449..70605,72977..73044,74243..74379,
                     75422..75746)
                     /gene="cox1"
                     /codon_start=1
                     /transl_table=4
                     /product="cytochrome c oxidase I"
                     /translation="MSMGMERWFNSTNAKDIGTLYLIFALFSGLLGTAFSVLIRLELS
                     GPGVQYISNNQLYNSVITAHAILMIFFMVMPALIGGFGNFLMPLMVGGPDMAFPRLNN
                     ISFWLLPPSLLLLIFSACIEGGVGTGWTLYPPLSGLQSHSGPSVDLAIFTLHLTGVSS
                     LLGSINFITTIVNMRTPGIRLHKLALFGWAVVITAVLLLLSLPVLAGGITMVLTDRNF
                     NTSFFEVAGGGDPILFQHLFWFFGHPEVYILIVPAFGIISTTISTNSNKPIFGYIGMV
                     YAMMSIGILGFIVWSHHMYTVGLDVDTRAYFTAATLIIAVPTGIKIFSWLATCYGGSI
                     KMTPSMLFSLGFVFMFTIGGLSGVVLANASLDIAFHDTYYVVAHFHYVLSMGAVFAMF
                     AGWYFWIPKILGLNYNLNLAKVQFWLLFIGVNLTFFPQHFLGLQGMPRRISDYPDAFA
                     GWNLISSIGSIVSVIAAWLFLYIVYSQLVEGKVASRNPWLTPGFYTDVLQANLNRSYT
                     SLEWGLSSPPKPHAFVSLPLQS"
     exon            58832..59049
                     /gene="cox1"
                     /number=1
     intron          59050..60335
                     /gene="cox1"
                     /note="group I(derived)"
     gene            59099..60058
                     /gene="iorf319"
     CDS             59099..60058
                     /gene="iorf319"
                     /note="CDD cd10445;
                     GENE3DG3DSA:1.10.10.10,G3DSA:3.40.1440.10; PFAM
                     PF01541,PF07453;PROSITE_PROFILES PS50164; SMART
                     SM00465,SM00497;SUPERFAMILY SSF82771"
                     /codon_start=1
                     /transl_except=(pos:59099..59101,aa:Ile)
                     /transl_table=4
                     /product="GIY-YIG endonuclease"
                     /translation="IFFSKKKITEVALNNNQNNTITITNSNNNNSNKNNDEDKIPLYT
                     KVYIENPFNNRNLILKVSKNQKGVYVWESNDHAYVGHSINLYNRISSYFMPSILQTKA
                     RRVLRYFNKHGFQDTNLTIYIMDENSSLDDVVSLEQHFIDTLKPSLNVDLVASSSGYH
                     EPMGQEIRDRLRKQRGTPVYIYNVEDFTLLYIFESKQHMYDSISIHHKTLNNCLDAGT
                     VYLDTLFLSLDLIEESENTNLLTLEGIKELVNEKRALYTVKHPASISILAEFKDDSSK
                     NLEFSSLTSLANHLKGDRVTIRQYLKGVKSGYYRGKWKFTYKD"
     exon            60336..60509
                     /gene="cox1"
                     /number=2
     intron          60510..61810
                     /gene="cox1"
                     /note="group IB(3')"
     gene            60511..61647
                     /gene="iorf378"
     CDS             60511..61647
                     /gene="iorf378"
                     /note="GO IDs: GO:0004519; GENE3D G3DSA:3.10.28.10;PANTHER
                     PTHR36181,PTHR36181:SF2; PFAM PF00961;
                     SUPERFAMILYSSF55608"
                     /codon_start=1
                     /transl_except=(pos:60511..60513,aa:Leu)
                     /transl_table=4
                     /product="LAGLIDADG endonuclease"
                     /translation="LKDKVLLFGNLEAIKLYSMRETLEVYIAYTIIYSLLILVVIMLI
                     VFLGFLIKNLSTRQYAWELTKLMFRTHQRLNVEHPNENNNLFDHSKSINRFKYYENKD
                     NFHQWLVGFTDGDGSFSIVRVAERKWTLFFKLTQSTYNLRAIHFIKNQLGVGSIYVDS
                     DCNKADFRIRDRKTIGATILPIFDKYPLLTSKYFSYLKFKKAYEILENPNLSTQDKDN
                     LLLALQKEQMPLDYISPAWKTVNYEVNDTNKAKSVMSKYWLIGFTEAEGSFYLVNKAS
                     TRIVHAFEITQKLDFIVLKAIAHILGISVSRKKLRASRHTVVTTNSRAISNIIDYYSK
                     TMKGIKAVEFRIWARSYVKYKGNYEKLNSIRENIRVFRQIRLRS"
     exon            61811..62039
                     /gene="cox1"
                     /number=3
     intron          62040..63233
                     /gene="cox1"
                     /note="group IB"
     gene            62043..63119
                     /gene="iorf358"
     CDS             62043..63119
                     /gene="iorf358"
                     /note="GO IDs: GO:0004519; GENE3D G3DSA:3.10.28.10;PANTHER
                     PTHR36181,PTHR36181:SF1; PFAM PF00961;
                     SUPERFAMILYSSF55608"
                     /codon_start=1
                     /transl_except=(pos:62043..62045,aa:Ile)
                     /transl_table=4
                     /product="LAGLIDADG endonuclease"
                     /translation="ILPVLNLANCWKQIYLFIISLLAGCLFYYKLLSIFRDYSPKFVC
                     FKSYLNIDRKFFSVKRKIPSWGTPTNNGEFDPKFSSYLAGIIEGDGTIIVPKRERSLK
                     GDLYYPSIQIVFDSRDFPLALMLQSKLNHGSISKKKGSSAYVLTINKLEGIFLIANVI
                     NGYMRTPKIYALHRLIDWLNLRFDFNITKKNKDISDINSNSWLAGFIDADGHFSVRTT
                     LVTEQASPTKYPKIECKFELSQRQNDHNYENNLEYLSLIADFLSSTVKETRMNRPNPE
                     YRVRTTNVDSNFILVQYLEQYPLFSSKYLNYKDWIKVLSYFKAKSHTKSESIKAIVEI
                     KAQMNNKRTEFNWDHLNNLYNLYK"
     exon            63234..63327
                     /gene="cox1"
                     /number=4
     intron          63328..64702
                     /gene="cox1"
                     /note="group ID"
     gene            63336..64253
                     /gene="iorf305"
     CDS             63336..64253
                     /gene="iorf305"
                     /note="GO IDs: GO:0004519; GENE3D G3DSA:3.10.28.10;PANTHER
                     PTHR36181; PFAM PF00961; SUPERFAMILY SSF55608"
                     /codon_start=1
                     /transl_except=(pos:63336..63338,aa:Ile)
                     /transl_table=4
                     /product="LAGLIDADG endonuclease"
                     /translation="ILINYYILAIIPIIKIAKKSSFLFKLNYSTSSTSNFCLESFYSK
                     YNEHLPGNTSPSKKFLTWFIGFTEGEGSFIVNNRGDLCFVITQSNLDIYVLEYIKEIL
                     GFGKVIPQSKTTSRYVTQNKKEIELLVHLFNGNLILPRRKEKFEEFVKGFNTWVTKGR
                     IQLNTVEIKHTYILPSLYNNWLSGFTDGEGCFTCSINKDKGFSFNFNISQKWEQDVKI
                     LEHLCSLFNAGKVSKHSSDNAYEYRIGGLENCRNVFTYFNNYNLITKKSASYVAWKEV
                     HGDLLNKNHLDPIKRVELKEKAKLINKFN"
     exon            64703..64713
                     /gene="cox1"
                     /number=5
     intron          64714..65715
                     /gene="cox1"
                     /note="group IB"
     gene            64738..65655
                     /gene="iorf305"
     CDS             64738..65655
                     /gene="iorf305"
                     /note="GO IDs: GO:0004519; GENE3D G3DSA:3.10.28.10;PANTHER
                     PTHR37520; PFAM PF00961; SUPERFAMILY SSF55608"
                     /codon_start=1
                     /transl_except=(pos:64738..64740,aa:Leu)
                     /transl_table=4
                     /product="LAGLIDADG endonuclease"
                     /translation="LSQQTISEEFVLYLLGTMHISCTLLYTVIVKILKIYDNSQVTNA
                     LSTLVGTSEAIRLLNIKSIHNLSKSPNSLRFKQWLAGLIDGDGCFSLSKKGYASLEIT
                     MDIRDECALQAVKNVYGGSIKLRSGVSALRYRLHSKEGFLNLINDVNGHIRNPNRLIQ
                     LNYICVKYDIVLKYPEKLTRDNGWLSGFFDADGSITIKSTDGQLSISAGQKTSELLTP
                     LVEQFGGYVYIDRGGNGSFKWYVTKKEDVLNLIEYFKKYPSRSAKNNRLHLVPKIYEL
                     KSMKAHTAPSGSLLAKSWETLMAKWKNYG"
     exon            65716..65726
                     /gene="cox1"
                     /number=6
     intron          65727..66835
                     /gene="cox1"
                     /note="group IB"
     gene            65731..66702
                     /gene="iorf323"
     CDS             65731..66702
                     /gene="iorf323"
                     /note="GO IDs: GO:0004519; GENE3D G3DSA:3.10.28.10;PANTHER
                     PTHR36181,PTHR36181:SF1; PFAM PF00961;
                     SUPERFAMILYSSF55608"
                     /codon_start=1
                     /transl_except=(pos:65731..65733,aa:Ile)
                     /transl_table=4
                     /product="LAGLIDADG endonuclease"
                     /translation="IISLIMLLYAGNTSISSFKYSPFKDIVKKLKQWSQSAGNTFKVN
                     LKSGTSETICDNTETIKNISIHVATHLKPLNDEQFGHYLAGLIDGDGHFSSEATKQQL
                     VIVFSSPDVKLAYYIKEVIGFGNVKKVKDKNAYLYIISNKEGLFRVINLINGKLRTLN
                     KFNQVLNNILAYPTYAKENLEFKINDSNNLYNHWIAGFSDADASFQIKIITRDDKPRP
                     EIRLNYQVVRSAKKDNPILLLLKEFFGGNIGYRSSQGTYYYGSTSFGSAKKVINYFDH
                     FHLQSSKHINYLKWRKAYLLIQKKDHLTEKGLDKIRKFKISMNRNSV"
     exon            66836..66925
                     /gene="cox1"
                     /number=7
     intron          66926..68182
                     /gene="cox1"
                     /note="group IB"
     gene            66939..68159
                     /gene="iorf406"
     CDS             66939..68159
                     /gene="iorf406"
                     /note="GO IDs: GO:0004519; GENE3D G3DSA:3.10.28.10;PANTHER
                     PTHR36181,PTHR36181:SF2; PFAM PF00961;
                     SUPERFAMILYSSF55608"
                     /codon_start=1
                     /transl_except=(pos:66939..66941,aa:Leu)
                     /transl_table=4
                     /product="LAGLIDADG endonuclease"
                     /translation="LINNYVKPLYMLGTSNILNTRNNKYFSENFKDITMSNQQVNKFI
                     LFIKEITLFIYFIFYNLRDYTRGIFQSERLRYSPIFYKSTRRSFNNAVPVNKVFKRNY
                     SIDNRLHKLDPNWVTGFVDAEGCFSTIIEVSEDLKRKVRVSFEINLHEKDEQILVSIK
                     SFFGVGQVYNRSDKKISIYRVTNVNYIKDNIIPHFIEYPLMSKKALDFLLWSKVIEII
                     LNKEHLSEEGFLKVLSYYAYINTGVSKKVQKYYPNIIPADKPDTFLPETLHPQWVSGF
                     VAGDGGFSIYIRSAKDYVISEKVSCRFHIAQHIRDLELMKLFIKFFDCGSVGVRSNKA
                     TPRCDFYVQDFFLIVEKILPHFDTYPLLNLKQQDYLCFKECVSIIKSKTHLTREGLNK
                     IKSLNLEMNSNRLK"
     exon            68183..68228
                     /gene="cox1"
                     /number=8
     intron          68229..69409
                     /gene="cox1"
                     /note="group IB"
     gene            68235..69287
                     /gene="iorf350"
     CDS             68235..69287
                     /gene="iorf350"
                     /note="GO IDs: GO:0004519; GENE3D G3DSA:3.10.28.10;PANTHER
                     PTHR36181; PFAM PF00961; SUPERFAMILY SSF55608"
                     /codon_start=1
                     /transl_table=4
                     /product="LAGLIDADG endonuclease"
                     /translation="MASPYSDIGSTINFAICWNSLVLISTLYGKNLISYTQSADNLSL
                     YSLKDNKQSVSETTRETSFKFSAFHIYYNTLFKNKDPLSDEWLTWFIGFAEGDGAIQT
                     YDEGKRVRFVLTQKESDILHKIQFKFNIGVVKHFPQGKSGKNNDFYRWMVDNPSHILL
                     LALLFNGNIAQSHRIKQLALWVNALNNRFGSETIKLNNTPVPVTLQDGWLSGFTDAEG
                     CFNVSITANSRYTLGHVIKMRYILDQKDGVILNKVYELFGFGKVTLRSGTKDVYRYTA
                     TGFKALHDVIVYFKLFPLQTKKAFSFEKWLIVHNQVYNKLHLTDEGLSQVRTLQKQIN
                     LNNSTTNKVGAALEKK"
     exon            69410..69442
                     /gene="cox1"
                     /number=9
     intron          69443..70448
                     /gene="cox1"
                     /note="group IB"
     gene            69449..70405
                     /gene="iorf318"
     CDS             69449..70405
                     /gene="iorf318"
                     /note="GO IDs: GO:0004519; GENE3D G3DSA:3.10.28.10;PANTHER
                     PTHR36181,PTHR36181:SF1; PFAM PF00961;
                     SUPERFAMILYSSF55608"
                     /codon_start=1
                     /transl_except=(pos:69449..69451,aa:Val)
                     /transl_table=4
                     /product="LAGLIDADG endonuclease"
                     /translation="VFTVKILLYAGNSWLSSPLVFIALGTIYLYLTRQSAGNFFCFST
                     MAKAATKNTYNKWFELPKISEHVPIHNSNLNDEELGYFLAGLIEGDGWFGKKELHIVF
                     SENDSSLAYLIKKRIGHGNIYKIKDKKAVRYICKNKEGLSIILSLINGKFVSNYKYEQ
                     LIKHNYSEDFNINILPPLMSLSLDNYWLAGFTQADGCFHISVVKSKTHKAGYSIRLEF
                     SLKQNDVLPLRLLYNELEMGNLSQYHTGVWCYKSTGYKTAAHLINYFDKYNIFAGKYV
                     DYIKFRKVYIMITEGKHLEEKGIKKIKSISSKGSSETSTQEI"
     exon            70449..70605
                     /gene="cox1"
                     /number=10
     intron          70606..72976
                     /gene="cox1"
                     /note="group IB"
     gene            70608..71930
                     /gene="iorf440"
     CDS             70608..71930
                     /gene="iorf440"
                     /note="GO IDs: GO:0003677,GO:0004519; CDD cd10445;
                     GENE3DG3DSA:1.10.10.10,G3DSA:3.40.1440.10;
                     PFAMPF01541,PF07453,PF07460; PROSITE_PROFILES PS50164;
                     SMARTSM00465,SM00496,SM00497; SUPERFAMILY
                     SSF64496,SSF82771;TIGRFAM TIGR01453"
                     /codon_start=1
                     /transl_except=(pos:70608..70610,aa:Ile)
                     /transl_table=4
                     /product="GIY-YIG endonuclease"
                     /translation="IKNHLALPLKIAICWELLTIILLELYSVTMYNFEQSAGNLRVFN
                     ALVGPLETTRDPRNIFTRRYSPWNKNALIGSASSFSNNSFNSKTIYSLRNHYSTSSKE
                     DNTKNFVALAVFPPKAGYTSLVAPLKIYSQFKEDRSSILKEQKDKSGIYCLINNINGH
                     SYIGSSINLASRMKNYLNNTFLKSRQNANMPIVKALLKYGQSNFTLLIVEYVEPQVLT
                     VRETYFITSILPYYNVLKQGYSSLGYKHTEETKQLLSELASNRVHSDTTKGLIAKALT
                     GENNPFYNKSHSMESKVRMIEAKSAYPVYIYDSFKNLLVIFPSVSSLAHLIKSNHSTI
                     VEAIREQTIFRGEWYFTNIPYNISDNPLISNWTHKECKELILDINNMSHIRKGIFVYD
                     TNKNFIRKYEGVTDAQRDLNISHSTIKKYAKIGGCYNGYIFSYERLND"
     gene            71958..72398
                     /gene="iorf146"
     CDS             71958..72398
                     /gene="iorf146"
                     /note="GO IDs: GO:0004519; GENE3D G3DSA:3.40.1440.10;
                     PFAMPF01541; PROSITE_PROFILES PS50164; SMART
                     SM00465;SUPERFAMILY SSF82771; TIGRFAM TIGR01453"
                     /codon_start=1
                     /transl_except=(pos:71958..71960,aa:Ile)
                     /transl_table=4
                     /product="GIY-YIG endonuclease"
                     /translation="IDPLGDHWPNETTVSGILLFLVSFILLNKNILNALDRLRASPTN
                     KALKIYENFYKDRKDLYKEFKEDKTGYIYMIVNKLNGKCYVGSSRSIKTRLYNYFNLA
                     LAAAQKGRPISSAIIKYGLVNFAFIVLEKVDLNVHNLEERETFW"
     gene            72424..72864
                     /gene="iorf146"
     CDS             72424..72864
                     /gene="iorf146"
                     /codon_start=1
                     /transl_except=(pos:72424..72426,aa:Leu)
                     /transl_table=4
                     /product="hypothetical protein"
                     /translation="LIKPEYNAVKEAARNIGVPHLQYTKLRISKSRSSASVYIYDEFK
                     TLLVIVPSLRSLAVQLGSSSISIALKRAMADKSLFRSSWYISNQLFNENDKPLMEVDS
                     IEYMSLIEKMKSQKHIRKAIFVFKDGEFHPSAKNMMEYWLQQKL"
     exon            72977..73044
                     /gene="cox1"
                     /number=11
     intron          73045..74242
                     /gene="cox1"
                     /note="group IB"
     gene            73048..74187
                     /gene="iorf379"
     CDS             73048..74187
                     /gene="iorf379"
                     /note="GO IDs: GO:0004519; GENE3D G3DSA:3.10.28.10;PANTHER
                     PTHR37520; PFAM PF00961; SUPERFAMILY SSF55608"
                     /codon_start=1
                     /transl_table=4
                     /product="LAGLIDADG endonuclease"
                     /translation="MGLNGISSFKCYFATDYMLETVLFAYCLLFIYTAYLYKLDVSKN
                     IFLLNSQNNNIAISSELMNTQSAENWKGFSETIRQLPDTEDYKFWNWFAGIIDGDGNF
                     DIRTNSTNKQRVLKQIRIKLHNRDIRILTHIQNYLHIGRIRADKNKPYSIYIVSTKEE
                     MKYILEHINGLIRLKVPGFKEACALYNLDYIEADYNIKLYDPYYAGLIDTDGSIVFNY
                     AGNRIECNLEFEYNEYSSKLNFDNTLLNSKPTIIKRKRSNSLSQRDQRASLEKEFSSI
                     TFKFQNVNNMLFIYDYFMHNRLYSDIKFYRVSKIKPFIEIRGYKTSPKGSIEHKIYSD
                     FMINWIKYNNPLWYKVPFVTKHLGVSPSPSISLRDQEDEQAPENK"
     exon            74243..74379
                     /gene="cox1"
                     /number=12
     intron          74380..75421
                     /gene="cox1"
                     /note="group IB"
     gene            74405..75214
                     /gene="iorf269"
     CDS             74405..75214
                     /gene="iorf269"
                     /note="GO IDs: GO:0004519; CDD cd10445;
                     GENE3DG3DSA:3.40.1440.10; PFAM PF01541;
                     PROSITE_PROFILESPS50164; SMART SM00465; SUPERFAMILY
                     SSF64496,SSF82771;TIGRFAM TIGR01453"
                     /codon_start=1
                     /transl_table=4
                     /product="GIY-YIG endonuclease"
                     /translation="MKDRLHRWFSTKRRNSQFDPKEFELFFENVNKEKRNIYKELRKK
                     SGVYLFINNITNDLYIGSSTNLTSRMVSYYYYTNSQKPSKLVIIRAMKKYGLDNFSLA
                     IIELCEKDLCLILEQKWIDHYTPKYNVLTVVFPEGIGNSLVACAHKHSIDTITKLKEK
                     LSKENHPKFGSVTSTETKKAISDSIKYFYTENSHPSKGLKGSLAPQYGIGGKFVYCYN
                     RQGEELIFPSINGARQHFKVRWTLVKNNMDKNEWITLNGEDWLIQSIPKQN"
     exon            75422..75746
                     /gene="cox1"
                     /number=13
     gene            76168..76238
                     /gene="trnR(tct)"
     tRNA            76168..76238
                     /gene="trnR(tct)"
                     /product="tRNA-Arg"
                     /anticodon=(pos:76200..76202,aa:Arg)
     gene            76842..77306
                     /gene="orf154"
     CDS             76842..77306
                     /gene="orf154"
                     /codon_start=1
                     /transl_table=4
                     /product="hypothetical protein"
                     /translation="MKAKALKLINLLTYKDIDIPRPHVFVNLPLKSTVSPVELTDITL
                     KINELLPQLSDFISQFHSIILTNNINVITDAGGNMSLDVPGTMSDTDADKFSRRISII
                     DRLITTRGQEINDLLQKGLEIEGKLKKENVNYTSQILDKVNEFKRLNASYKH"
     gene            78103..80664
                     /gene="nad1"
     CDS             join(78103..78247,78554..79044,80191..80664)
                     /gene="nad1"
                     /codon_start=1
                     /transl_table=4
                     /product="NADH dehydrogenase 1"
                     /translation="MNYSPTIISIIENIILMLPALLVVAYVTVAERKTMASMQRRLGP
                     NAVGYYGLLQAFADALKLILKEYVAPTQANLILFFLGPIVTLIFALLGYAVIPYGPGL
                     SLGDMELGILYMLAVSGLATYGILLAGWSANSKYAFLGSLRSTAQLISYELVLSSVLL
                     IIIMITNSLNLNINVQFQKIVWLALPLFCILIIFFIGSVAETNRAPFDLAEAESELVS
                     GFMTEHAAVIFVFFFLAEYASIVLMCIFTSILFLGGYLLEFDIVYWFDLLNYIYAYIF
                     DINWITSLEYFKLRGILTSSSVDGFLHSITLGIKSSIMVFIFIWVRASFPRIRFDQLM
                     SFCWTVLLPILFAFIILIPCLLYIFGITVVNVNMF"
     exon            78103..78247
                     /gene="nad1"
                     /number=1
     intron          78248..78553
                     /gene="nad1"
                     /note="group I(derived)"
     exon            78554..79044
                     /gene="nad1"
                     /number=2
     intron          79045..80190
                     /gene="nad1"
                     /note="group IB"
     gene            79182..80174
                     /gene="iorf330"
     CDS             79182..80174
                     /gene="iorf330"
                     /note="GO IDs: GO:0003677,GO:0004519;
                     GENE3DG3DSA:3.40.1440.10; PFAM
                     PF01541,PF07453,PF07460;PROSITE_PROFILES PS50164; SMART
                     SM00465,SM00496,SM00497;SUPERFAMILY SSF64496,SSF82771;
                     TIGRFAM TIGR01453"
                     /codon_start=1
                     /transl_except=(pos:79182..79184,aa:Ile)
                     /transl_table=4
                     /product="GIY-YIG endonuclease"
                     /translation="IRYSPDLYENIRLINSKLLPSRVKSPEAICMCNYTNKYLFSSQQ
                     GGTLKITKRFYSDASSPSINIPTVNPTPVLVIRTLHDKGYVDSYKEILKNKGGIYSFI
                     NTVNGKQYIGSAKDFYIRLNEHLNNKKSNLRACWVRRTIQKAFDKYGLDKFNWIIYEY
                     FSYETKILSNESLTELGASPTSYIKALDFSTLYNMKREASSMLGYKHTDEAIQKMIER
                     YKDKTNHPMFGKSHSKKVLELISKPGELNPMFGRIHSDETKKLMAKKRNKYSNGVGIF
                     DLEDNLIKKFDNNVELANYLNISKVTVVVLRTQQAMYLNNELIYKNMYIFKPIN"
     exon            80191..80664
                     /gene="nad1"
                     /number=3
     gene            81185..82639
                     /gene="nad4"
     CDS             81185..82639
                     /gene="nad4"
                     /codon_start=1
                     /transl_table=4
                     /product="NADH dehydrogenase 4"
                     /translation="MLLSSLIITPLLGTMVVASSGSYKNSELFTKTIALTTSVINLII
                     SLVMFILFNNSTNQFQFVQEHYNVQLFDIYLGVDGISIYFILLTTIIMPIALLSNWDS
                     IKENVKSYLIIMLLLETLLLAVFMSLDIMSFYIFFESILPPLFILIGLYGSDNKVSAS
                     YYLFLYTLWGSLFLLLSILSTSSIMGSTDFDTLFKLNFEYKTQIFLFIGIFISFAVKT
                     PTIFLNNWLLKAHVESPLGGSIVLAAIVLKLSLYGVFRLILPILPKASLDYTFVVFTI
                     AVITIIYASFSTLRTTDVKELIAYSSVCHASVYLIGVFSNTMQGLEGSVILGLAHGFV
                     SSGLFICAGGILYDRTGTRLIYFYRGITQLMPIFAILFFILALGNCGAPLTLNFVGEF
                     MSLYSIIERLPVLGVFACSSVVFSAAYTIYMFNRISFGGSFTRFIEESIYDVNKREFI
                     LLFILVLFTVVLGVYPSLILNVLDYSMNSLIYSI"
     gene            82760..82906
                     /gene="atp8"
     CDS             82760..82906
                     /gene="atp8"
                     /codon_start=1
                     /transl_table=4
                     /product="ATP synthase 8"
                     /translation="MPQLVPFYYMNEVVFAFAIIVFILYVLSKYILPRIVRLFLSRMF
                     INKI"
     gene            83070..85323
                     /gene="atp6"
     CDS             join(83070..83434,84888..85323)
                     /gene="atp6"
                     /codon_start=1
                     /transl_table=4
                     /product="ATP synthase 6"
                     /translation="MFSIEKQNLFFAQAKEIRSPLDQFEIRDILNLEVLGGNLHLSLT
                     NIGLYLTIGALIILVLSIVSTNYNKLVSNNWSIAQESLYVTIHNIVTNQINPKNGQIY
                     FPFIYTLFIFILINNLMGMVPYSFASTAHFALTFALSFTIVLGATILGFQKHGLKFFS
                     LLVPAGCPLALLPLLVTIEFISYLARNVSLGLRLAANITAGHMLLSILSGFVYNIMNS
                     GFIFFILGLIPLLFIIAFSGLELAIAFIQAQVFVVLSSSYIKDGLDLH"
     exon            83070..83434
                     /gene="atp6"
                     /number=1
     intron          83435..84887
                     /gene="atp6"
                     /note="group IB"
     gene            83451..84509
                     /gene="iorf352"
     CDS             83451..84509
                     /gene="iorf352"
                     /note="GO IDs: GO:0004519; GENE3D G3DSA:3.10.28.10;PANTHER
                     PTHR36181; PFAM PF00961; SUPERFAMILY SSF55608"
                     /codon_start=1
                     /transl_except=(pos:83451..83453,aa:Ile)
                     /transl_table=4
                     /product="LAGLIDADG endonuclease"
                     /translation="ILSLFISNMFEVSGLHSKPIFQVQSYSSLNSDSQPDTQINISKD
                     SPRYSFNNKNTFYLNPDYLTGFVDGEGCFSLSIFKKDRSLTGWQVKPIFSISLHNKDI
                     KLLEAIQRTFKTGKIYKHGVDSMQYRVSSLKNLQIITDHFDSYPLISQKRADYLLFKQ
                     AIAIIKNKEHLSLKGILKLVGIKASLNWGLSDKFKESFPTAKAVVRPSVRYNTLNVKI
                     KNLNWIRGFIDAEGSFQVITQNNRNVSLRFSLTQHIKDEELLKDITTYLNCGRYYKSP
                     GRDEGQYLVTIFSDINDKLIPFLNEYPLLGIKQYDYLDFAQIAELIKSKAHLTDEGLE
                     KIKLIQSNMNRKRITIEE"
     exon            84888..85323
                     /gene="atp6"
                     /number=2
     gene            86610..88351
                     /gene="rns"
     rRNA            86610..88351
                     /gene="rns"
                     /product="12S ribosomal RNA"
     gene            88429..88512
                     /gene="trnY(gta)"
     tRNA            88429..88512
                     /gene="trnY(gta)"
                     /product="tRNA-Tyr"
                     /anticodon=(pos:88464..88466,aa:Tyr)
     gene            88513..88586
                     /gene="trnD(gtc)"
     tRNA            88513..88586
                     /gene="trnD(gtc)"
                     /product="tRNA-Asp"
                     /anticodon=(pos:88547..88549,aa:Asp)
     gene            88719..88800
                     /gene="trnS(gct)"
     tRNA            88719..88800
                     /gene="trnS(gct)"
                     /product="tRNA-Ser"
                     /anticodon=(pos:88751..88753,aa:Ser)
     gene            88872..88942
                     /gene="trnN(gtt)"
     tRNA            88872..88942
                     /gene="trnN(gtt)"
                     /product="tRNA-Asn"
                     /anticodon=(pos:88904..88906,aa:Asn)
     gene            88988..92731
                     /gene="cox3"
     CDS             join(88988..89206,90710..90823,92255..92731)
                     /gene="cox3"
                     /codon_start=1
                     /transl_table=4
                     /product="cytochrome c oxidase III"
                     /translation="MTNLIRSNFQDHPFHLVSPSPWPLYTSIALFTVTVNGALSMHLF
                     SNSYIVFYLSLITLVASMAFWFRDIIAEGTYLGNHTLSVQKGLNLGVILFIVSEGLFF
                     VAIFWAFFHSALTPTVELGAQWPPMGIEPVNPFELPLLNTVILLSSGATITYAHHSLI
                     KGERKGALYGSIFTVLLALIFTFFQGVEYSVSSFTISDGVFGTCFFFGTGFHGFHVII
                     GTIFLSVALWRIYSYHLTDHHHLGYEAGILYWHFVDVVWLFLYVTMYYWGS"
     exon            88988..89206
                     /gene="cox3"
                     /number=1
     intron          89207..90709
                     /gene="cox3"
                     /note="group IB"
     gene            89216..90229
                     /gene="iorf337"
     CDS             89216..90229
                     /gene="iorf337"
                     /note="GO IDs: GO:0004519; GENE3D G3DSA:3.10.28.10;PANTHER
                     PTHR36181,PTHR36181:SF1; PFAM PF00961;
                     SUPERFAMILYSSF55608"
                     /codon_start=1
                     /transl_except=(pos:89216..89218,aa:Leu)
                     /transl_table=4
                     /product="LAGLIDADG endonuclease"
                     /translation="LNTIVLRTQQALNYYLNIAQKIPSIHLEEALYTYRNKNNTTIFT
                     NNNNLGYYLAGLLEGDGSISLPSTNTGVTSLNRVLNPRIVFTSHINNIGMYSFIQSEL
                     GNIGRFQGASSSGENILRYIIGDIESIILFINLVHGKLRTPKNQRFNDLINFMNNKYD
                     LNISESLLDNSSFTDNSWFSGFSEADGHFGIKYVGGRACAAIFAAPNPAGISTKIRKP
                     KSETRKRSVSENISLKFRLDQRLYDKATSTSMKPFMENLALFLNANLKTYKNNTNSEV
                     LSVSIQSIKNVSFLIDYFNKFPLIGDKLTDFKKWEIVYNMIILKQHLTEEGRLKIKNL
                     LVK"
     exon            90710..90823
                     /gene="cox3"
                     /number=2
     intron          90824..92254
                     /gene="cox3"
                     /note="group IC2"
     gene            90836..92188
                     /gene="iorf450"
     CDS             90836..92188
                     /gene="iorf450"
                     /note="GO IDs: GO:0004519; GENE3D G3DSA:3.10.28.10;PANTHER
                     PTHR36181,PTHR36181:SF2; PFAM PF00961;
                     SUPERFAMILYSSF55608"
                     /codon_start=1
                     /transl_except=(pos:90836..90838,aa:Leu)
                     /transl_table=4
                     /product="LAGLIDADG endonuclease"
                     /translation="LWIRTKLRGNPKALITKLSVERLIVASLRTEGIVTSLEIIGLSQ
                     WMGYRGSKSDSFISVKEQRADGSSIFSKYCKVCSESQGNLVFIHQQKDVNTVISTTTH
                     RVRSRYTKNILCASSTNIIQKSLFSTNTYSQFPQGIRESAFNTSPLTLNPNYVTGFTD
                     GEGCFFVGINQDVKFKTGYRVKATFQIGLHEKDLALLEQIRLFFGVGKVTKLGAESVQ
                     YRVSGLDDLNTIIYHFDNYPLLTRKHSDYIFFKEVINLMKQGKHLTLEGLNRIVSIKS
                     TLNNGELSDSLNLAFPNLKPALRSEVPSRDMQDLHWLAGFTDAEGCFFIALKKSPASK
                     LGETAWLRFILTQHSRDKELLESLIQTLNCGRYIVKPDCGEFIVEKFTDVRDKIIPIF
                     EKFKLRHGGAKSLNYEDFKKAALLIGNKAHLTREGLDEIKKIKGRMNKQRKAVLNKGV
                     "
     exon            92255..92731
                     /gene="cox3"
                     /number=3
     gene            93756..94436
                     /gene="nad6"
     CDS             93756..94436
                     /gene="nad6"
                     /codon_start=1
                     /transl_table=4
                     /product="NADH dehydrogenase 6"
                     /translation="MYYQLLATPEIFSNGYLTGSLDIISITALLCGILIIINKNPIVS
                     VIFLIGLFANISVYLILIGLTFIGLSYLIVYIGAVSILFLFILMLINIRTSELQSNNR
                     NSVSLGLFITILANFTIFQILPYYMAILNNYSSKLNTILYYLPWNKFSDILNYINKNI
                     DITNANIMFVSSNSWDNNMAETGHTATIGHILYTSHNMWIFMASFILLLAMTGAIIIT
                     IKNEKAIQ"
     gene            95013..95084
                     /gene="trnV(tac)"
     tRNA            95013..95084
                     /gene="trnV(tac)"
                     /product="tRNA-Val"
                     /anticodon=(pos:95045..95047,aa:Val)
     gene            95203..95274
                     /gene="trnI(gat)"
     tRNA            95203..95274
                     /gene="trnI(gat)"
                     /product="tRNA-Ile"
                     /anticodon=(pos:95236..95238,aa:Ile)
     gene            95276..95363
                     /gene="trnS(tga)"
     tRNA            95276..95363
                     /gene="trnS(tga)"
                     /product="tRNA-Ser"
                     /anticodon=(pos:95310..95312,aa:Ser)
     gene            95364..95435
                     /gene="trnW(tca)"
     tRNA            95364..95435
                     /gene="trnW(tca)"
                     /product="tRNA-Trp"
                     /anticodon=(pos:95397..95399,aa:Trp)
     gene            95444..95516
                     /gene="trnP(tgg)"
     tRNA            95444..95516
                     /gene="trnP(tgg)"
                     /product="tRNA-Pro"
                     /anticodon=(pos:95477..95479,aa:Pro)
BASE COUNT    33791 a  14017 c  16430 g  31400 t
ORIGIN      
        1 agtctaaact ctaaaaaaat agggatattc gtttcacgaa tcagcagtat tttttctgtg
       61 cttctgtgcg aagcatacag aaaaaaatta ctaaaatact gcatatccct acgggatcag
      121 aaatcagtac acttcgttag ggatatgaag ctgctggtag aaaaaaagct attttttttt
      181 taccgctcgc tttggatata taaagtataa atgtaattta ggtgcgccag cgtttcgcta
      241 gctgctccta aattatataa gtatagaaag aaattattgt agaatttaag ctacatatta
      301 aagagattta tttatataaa taggcttgct agctgattgt atatatatgc tggccgtatt
      361 tcatagcaag ctcgctttta ataggcaacc agtaatatga gcaattcttt acctacaagc
      421 ctataattat attaactcta agagaaatct aataataaac ggagtgaatt gaaatatctt
      481 attaacttca ggaaaagaaa tcaaaagaga ttctatgatt agcgtgagct aaaatagagt
      541 agcctagaaa gtcaaatggt ggataaactg tttaaattta atggggaacc ttcctcaaag
      601 gctaaatata atatgtaagc gatagtggaa agtaccgtga gggaaccaaa acaaaaacag
      661 tgattttata agcagttcgg aaaaataaaa aagttagaac gtaccttttg cataatgggt
      721 caccaagtta acattagatg cgagattcta cgtagttaaa ccgagcgtta aaataacggt
      781 aagtgtctaa agttagaccc gaagcctggt gattttacca taatcaggat tataaaagtc
      841 cgaacggaat attgtagcat aaatatccga agaattatgg taggtgtagt gaaagacaat
      901 actgaccagg atagctggtt ttctgcgaaa cctataacag taggcaattt aagtataata
      961 tcttagcagg tacagaattt aatctcagac aagacataag gcttaacttg ttaacaagtt
     1021 aagcccatgt tttattttgt acaaattggg ggatcatgaa gattttatca gtgagtatgt
     1081 agactcggaa tggcaaagat atatcttaaa tcatcagaca tagaatgata aggttgtatg
     1141 tcaaaaggga aacagcccag aacaagagtt aaggttccta aattattagt tgagtgaaat
     1201 taagaaggtt tttattaaag tcgacaagga gataggctta gaagcagcca taattttatg
     1261 acctcgtaac agagcgcttg ttaagtttta aaagcatcga aaatttatcg gatctaaaca
     1321 atataccgaa accttgtcca tattatttta taattaatag tctcagcaag ctcggactat
     1381 acaattataa ttaaatgggg tagcagaacg ttgagctaaa ttaagatttt tattttttaa
     1441 atgaaattat aataatttaa ctcaagtgat aatggtgaca tgagtaacta aaagaaaatt
     1501 ttccgcctaa agcttatgga tgtaattaag taacggcctc taagtttatg gaatcaaaag
     1561 attaaaacga tgagacaatc tttcatacta aggacgacat tttaagtgca aaatgtactg
     1621 gaaaaatagt aataagttta agctatggct agaactagct atagctgtaa atggaaagta
     1681 accgtaccta gaatctgaaa caagtaagct agtagagaat acgaaggcgt aaatgagcta
     1741 acaatcataa aggaactcgg caaattgact accgtaactt cgggataagg agagctcatt
     1801 attcttgatt aatatcaggt aaagaggaag aagcatgaaa tagtgttgta cgactgttta
     1861 attaaaacac agcactttgc tgaaagatta aaaatctaag tatagagtgt gatgtctgcc
     1921 cggtgccggc tggttaacag atataattaa atatactaat atttgatgta gacggaaacc
     1981 ccggttaaag gcggccttaa cgtgagggtc ctaaggtagc gaaatgcctt ggccgttaaa
     2041 tgcggtcttg catgaatgat gtaacgatac aacagctgtc tctatgattg actcagtgaa
     2101 attggaatag ctgtgcagat acagtttacc tctagttaga cgagaagacc ctatgcagct
     2161 ttactgtcac taattataga gtatgataaa caattttcag tttataaggt aattgacggc
     2221 cggcttgctt agcaagctgg ctctatgaca atgagaatcc tttatttttt tttcatatga
     2281 atgaattggt ttaggacgag cttaagctcg tagtaaatca acctaattca gcttattttc
     2341 ctttctgctg taagcgcata atgatagatt atacttaaat ttggatttat gcctgcagaa
     2401 atagataagt acccttggtt aaggaactat cgctagggga cagtttatgt ggggcacaga
     2461 ccctgtaaag agtaaacagg agtgtctaat aatttataat tattttgttt gcgatttaag
     2521 gtagtagaac tatttttaat catataaaat tatttatatg tacattcgtt gtatatatat
     2581 ttaaaaaaag gtaggatttt cactatatag aaattagaga taataaaaat attaagtagt
     2641 agctgctgag tcctaatccc gccgaagggg ggatatggac tactatgtat ttcatagcaa
     2701 gctcgcacta atatttttta actattaaga ctggctatct agctatgctc taatagttat
     2761 gttttaatta tctaaaaagc tcaacggcta aatcttgcct tactgtttga ttatcaacaa
     2821 atcttacagt tgcgtaagca gggcatagga tcacaagatg caacaaggaa agatcttgga
     2881 ttattggaaa agctacgcta gggatgtttg tcctttaata ttttatttca ctgtggtatg
     2941 ggtcatagtc ctacggactc agcttttttt aaaaaaaaaa tacgagcttg ctatgaagag
     3001 cggacttcgt tctagcgaag ctagccccct attccctatt ccctgacccc ctacgggggt
     3061 agggaattag agaatcagga atcagccagc atattttttc ggagaaaaaa tcctgatccc
     3121 gtagggatat cgctgagact tcgtctaccc gtgctatatt gagaagtaaa aataattaat
     3181 aatatattgg gttaatttca aaaattactt acgcgttgct ttacgagact ccgtctataa
     3241 agctcgctat gtaaatttga agcgaaattt atcttagcat aaattataag ataaagacgt
     3301 tcaacgacta taaggtgagt tatatgcaca gtttgcgagg aagagccagc tagccgatat
     3361 ataaagctag ttgcttttac ttgcaggcta aacaataatc cttttttaca cccaacatta
     3421 ttattatata tatatatata aaaaaaaata aaagaaagaa taaatattta gaaaaatgaa
     3481 taaagacggt aacgtagtat tcccggctac gccgggaatc gttaactttc aagccgcctc
     3541 ttctaaaggt gggcaaggca aagttagctc gaaaatttat aataataatt taaaacaatc
     3601 taaaacaata cttttaaaga aaaaaatagg tgatatagga ataaccaaat atttaccttc
     3661 attttctaaa gaatgaaaga atactatcta ttcttataat aaaaatacat taaagaatat
     3721 accagttaat gatttaaata taaacaaaat aataaaaggt tactttaatt tatattttaa
     3781 agatcataaa tatacaggat ctaaatttat attattaaaa agaagacgta atttattaag
     3841 aagaatacac gtaagtaatg ctgaaattaa acatactaat aataaagcaa taattactct
     3901 gtatactcta aatagagaaa aaaatgtatt aaaaaaaaaa tatttaaaaa taaataaaaa
     3961 aataagtaaa aaattaatag ccaaacgtta ttttttatta tataaagaaa atatagaaaa
     4021 aatttataaa atcttaggtg aatataaaga tcaatatata tttattagtg atataataag
     4081 aaaaaccaaa tttataaaat ataaactaga atatttaaat aaatttataa aattaaaaga
     4141 tctttattta aaaaaagttt gaggtgttat tcttaaccaa tatgcgagaa aatatctaaa
     4201 atacttaaga aaatatgact tattatattc tcttaatcaa tataaattca acagattggt
     4261 gtttttacct aaattaagta atatattaaa taaaattcta ggaaaaaaaa tagaatataa
     4321 tataattaat ttaaaatctg tcgcatatca tacagatctt tttactaatg cattagcatt
     4381 aaaattaaga aaaagaagaa taaattatat aaattctatg tttagtattt taaatagagc
     4441 atatttacct aatattaata cgataaaaga aagatctata ataaaaggtg atcaaaaaat
     4501 ggatctattt caaagtaaat ttaaagattt aaaaataata tctaatatag tattcccagc
     4561 tatgccggaa ggcatcgctg gaagcttggc gccaacctcc tctctatcta aactgttaga
     4621 tggtacatac ccttcagata taaataatgg aataatgcat agcagcgatg ctaataaaga
     4681 aaatatccat aatactattt ataattctat tggatataaa aatatggcag gtataagatt
     4741 agaagttaaa ggtagattaa ctaaacgtta cagagcggat agatctatct attcattaaa
     4801 atgaaaagga ggattaaaaa atgtagattc ttcttttaga ggtttaagtt cagttttatt
     4861 tagaggtaat tctaaatcaa atgtaactta ttcaatagct aaatcaaaac gtcgtattgg
     4921 agcctttgca gtaaaaggtt gaataggtgg aaaataaaga aaggcgcaag aggcttctga
     4981 tgagtagtcc agaagaatgc cccccacttc gttgggatta gtagccttct gagtccgaag
     5041 gactactcat cagaaggcta ctaatcccga gacttcgtct gtatttcata tcccttacgg
     5101 gatcagaaat tagacgaagt gggtccgcct gggataggga ctactactaa aatatatata
     5161 tataataata atgaagacat agtctgaacc gttttgaaaa aaatggaaat ataagtgcta
     5221 tagctatcct tcggtatttc gtataccgga ggtattgctt gtacagcaat aaaaaaaata
     5281 agggggggac ttcgttccca ccttcatagg acgcttttat gataacacat agaacaggct
     5341 aatttgcgca agagtgtaca aaatgagtgc gcggtttggc acctcgatgt cggcttaact
     5401 tatcctcatg gatgcaggaa ctatgtaggg tgcgactgtt cgtcgattaa aaagttacat
     5461 gagctgggtt aaatacgtcg tgagacagta tggtttctat cttctagggg gaattagaat
     5521 ataataagaa ctaacttttg tacgaaagga acaagaagaa tttaatttgt aaaagggtta
     5581 aataatagtt actaacctat ggtttacctg ttgtctatgt gcccaaatat taaaatatag
     5641 gataaaaatt ctatatatct gtatagcttt agctatacat agggatgttt ctttcactaa
     5701 gataaatata tagcataggc acggcaggaa agctaagttg gttaaggata agtgctgaaa
     5761 gcatataggc acgaagctta tcttaagata tttcttaaat atacgtaaaa tattattacg
     5821 aaggattaat ataggcttta tccgtacgaa tctggagatt tttaagaata aagtactaat
     5881 tttataaata actatttata catatatcgc atgtacaatg catgcctatt tctgctcagc
     5941 agaaattagc caaccatacc tggatatact ttgctatcgg gtggtttggc tttttaaatt
     6001 ttagcaaatt gtagctagag cctgattagc ataaaagtaa tgcaattgtt ttgtaatcaa
     6061 tagaagtaag tgcgatactt gcattgggct gacgaatagt aaggcgccag ggataaaaaa
     6121 aaaataaggc gtatccccca ggcggacccc ccactccgtg gtcgacggag tggtgtggcg
     6181 tgcctcacac ttcgttagga gaagtctctc cctaacgaag tgtacacata ttcccggagg
     6241 gaattaggga attagggagg cattcttctg ggaatagagc ttgctagtac gcagtactac
     6301 tcctctcatt atagagttgc gtcttattgc ctagcgaagc tactattctt cgaatcaggc
     6361 aaagcttact gctttagcaa gctaggatta gtcgtcaagt ggtaatatca ctttagactt
     6421 attagtgatg aatattttaa agactctaat ttgacaagtc tagaaagagt cactactaga
     6481 ggtagggcgc ccataaacca gacttcgtgc gatccatatc cctttgggta gacttctgtc
     6541 gctagcgcga tttttttctg tagaaaaaaa taatcagcag gctaaggaga gcttgctgta
     6601 ttttcgtcgc ggaagaatct tcctccttcg gagagtacac ttcgttaggg gactacagca
     6661 agctctatat taaacttaat agtcttagct ggcttatgcg atagcaagtt aatacgcagg
     6721 ctagtaaact acaaaaaaaa aagagctatt ttagtaatct tagtggtaaa taaggcagag
     6781 atgggagact gcaatattat accttagtag ggtgcaaata tctcagctcg agcttccaca
     6841 ccaagatgaa gctaaaccga tagtggttat ggttgggtgc ggccaataca tccaggtgca
     6901 actcctgtgg cttctcccgt aaagaggatt ctgcctcatt tttttaaggc gcaagcttaa
     6961 gcttgctgta gacgaagtct cccctatttc ttcgaaatta gtccttcgga gggagggata
     7021 ttaaaaggac tagtagtcaa gcggttacga catagctctt tcaatgctac catcgtaggt
     7081 tcgaatccta tctagtctaa agcggattgg tgtaatagta acacatttgg ctcatgtcca
     7141 gaggttagag gtgcaagtcc tttgtccgcg tagggctata acttaatagg taaagtgtac
     7201 tgctcataac agtaattata agtgttcaag tcactttagc cctaaatctg agtgctggaa
     7261 tcggtccaaa tataactaaa gactcactcc agaagaatgc cccccacttc gttgggcaga
     7321 cttctgtcgc tagcgcgatt tttttctgta gaaaaaaata atcagcaggc taaggagaga
     7381 gataatttat ttggagaggc gaagcctatc cagctctctc taatataaaa aaccctaaca
     7441 ctagatagag atttgcaccg tagtcttaag acaaggctat ccagaagaat gccccccact
     7501 tcgttgggta gacttctgtc gctagcgcga tttttttctg tagaaaaaaa taatcagcag
     7561 gctaaggaga gcttgctgta ttttcgtcgc ggaagaatct tcctccttcg gagagtacgc
     7621 tccgctagcg aaggctagta aagtgtatct caatgagcta tattcattgg tgatagacag
     7681 ttaagaaaga ctatagttgt aggaagtaag caattataag ttaatggtaa actattcgtt
     7741 taccaaacga attttgtcag ttcgactctg gctaattgta aaaaaaaatc cgaatggtga
     7801 aattggtaaa cacaacaaac ttaaaatttg taggcagagt gccttgaagg ttcaagtcct
     7861 ttttcggata ttaaagagct tgctgtagac gaagtctctc cccttcggcg gagaagtcta
     7921 ccccccccac ttctaatttc tgatcccgcc gaaggggggg gcgcgagctc tgaaatacta
     7981 atttctgatc ccgtaaggga tatgaaatac atatctcttc gaaattagaa gtctcgggta
     8041 cgcaggctag tcctgcggag agacttcgtc tacgccgact acgagtttaa gtataacacc
     8101 ttgaaaactg cgggttctct atacggcttt aaacatagcc ctcagactat agaacttata
     8161 cgtgcagcta aattaggtaa acctctatcc gaagaggcta aaataaaact gggagctaat
     8221 tctcaacctt caggtggtct attagtagat aatgataatg ttgaaaccaa tgaagttgtg
     8281 tattttactt ctataagaag agccgcagct tttattaata tgcacccttc ttacctagct
     8341 aaatgtatag ctaaagaagg ttttatagag gtagtaatat tcgtttcact attccctacc
     8401 cctacggggg gcattcatac acttcgttag ggagagactt cgtctacgca agctccagca
     8461 agctctatac ccggctacgc cgggaataga gcttgctagt acgcagtact actcctcgtg
     8521 gaagaataaa ctcagaaaac ttaagctttt ctgagttata ctcgtgtgtt caaaccactc
     8581 ctcagtgcgc aagctctatt tgaacggtta taggttaatg gtagacttgt cgatttccac
     8641 tcgatttgtg tcagttcgaa tctgactaac cgtattctat aggatttagt atagtatagt
     8701 aggatttata attatacata ctataataat gctattgtat tccacatagc atctacactt
     8761 cttttcagta acagataagc tagagaaggt atatatatac tgagtatata aagcaagcga
     8821 taaaaaaaaa aattaaagag gaggagtacg ctccgctaca cagaaaaaaa aaatcgcgct
     8881 agcgacccct tactcatagc aagctctttt ttttcttcag agcttagcta gtataaataa
     8941 gcgggcgact caaacttatt gtaagcttag ccatctagct tgtgctggat tagcaagtgg
     9001 gctatatctt atagaaagaa ttaagaatat gaagtttcat gtgatgaaga atgcgatagt
     9061 tagagctatg tacgctaatt tagcgtgggc gcactctttg ctagggaaca aagttcccta
     9121 gcaaagtata aagataaaaa ataaagagga gtctttgcta ggaacaatct catcccccta
     9181 ttcccctagg gggagagact tcgtctctcg caagcacgct gattcttttt atcctagcta
     9241 cgactagata agcgacttta gtttagtacc ttaaggaagt actgaaggta agtaggctgt
     9301 gtgcatagct ctaactacca agttctaaag agcataaaat gctaatgtat attatatgcg
     9361 attcgcgatt ccctattccc agaagaatgc ctccctaatt ccctaattcc ctccgggaat
     9421 acgggaatat gggaatatga gtacacttcg ttagggaata ggagtacact tcgttaggga
     9481 gtatttctcc ggagggagca agctcttata tatttagcct gtaattatag cgcggtttaa
     9541 tattcttaag gtgatatggg gagtagacct cgtatctcca cctccggctc cccaccatat
     9601 tggtgggagc gggagtctta gtaagtcgta ggctattatt attaacttaa ctaaatgcga
     9661 ctactacttt tatatataac aataccttaa aaatgaaaaa aaatatgaat cttcttttag
     9721 tccgtctttt cgtaagattc ccttgatctc tgcattctga tcccagcgaa gggggtagac
     9781 ttcgtctcag cagagatctt caacaatata taaatcttcg tacttttata aatcgtcaga
     9841 aaatcaacag gctatctaaa aattctatag aacttatttc acgatatatc tttaatataa
     9901 aattatatca atttttagct gtagttttta ttcatgtagc cgttacatct attcaaatag
     9961 atttgaattt attcttagaa gtgttaaata atcttcccga aaatttggga tcatccgtag
    10021 gcgtcccaga gctagctaaa aacattaaat tagatagtaa tataaattat atcttatgtt
    10081 atagtcatag atctttattt ggatttagga cttatatatt aatggtttta atattattta
    10141 taatatttcc catacttttt ataatacaaa attatatttt tataatttta agtatattaa
    10201 gtgtaatatt agttaaagct ttagctctaa atttttatca aaaacatttt cagttttttt
    10261 atagtggctt gcccagtcat aaaaaagtag attttagaga aaaattagtg cactttatta
    10321 cactgataat aaataatata gggaaaatta taaagcattt atttaaaatg tgaataatat
    10381 ctattataat aatatatatt tttagatatt tgctagctac tatgttatta aatatagatg
    10441 ataataatag ttttataaca acaatattaa tacttactct tcctttacct atgttttttt
    10501 atttgctaaa ttttatagtg aaatatctga agaaagaatc tatagaggat aaagattatt
    10561 atttgtataa tgattacgta gtaaaaagag taaatctata tagaataaca tgtactataa
    10621 ttgtaaacta cttaattcaa aactattata gtacaataat tatatctata ataataaaag
    10681 ggtttattgt tataattata acattattca caatttgtat aatatacggt atcttgcgaa
    10741 taaataagcc aggatggcgt gcctcacact tcgttagtag acaaagtaca atatcgtgca
    10801 gtagggttga ccctctctcc gatggcgatt ctggagtccg agcttcccta acgaagtgta
    10861 tccctccggg agagagggtc ggaataaata agcatgagcc tataccactt aagagcgcat
    10921 tggatctagc ggggtcagcc agctatatag cggcatttat atcactaact ccatttttac
    10981 aggaagcatg taattcaggt ttcagtaagt tttattttaa tgaaggtaac caaagatatt
    11041 acgagtggaa aggcatacct ttccgtatgc caggtgtagt aaagtgtgga cctgaaccaa
    11101 ccatcaatat catgcaggtg cgaaaaacag aaatagccct ggcgaaagcg gctgaagaag
    11161 ctcgaaacct acataaagta cccgatacgg acgtgggtat atattatcga aatctagatg
    11221 cagccataga gaaagaggct gctcaaaacc taaataaaga agccgtggcg aaagagggtg
    11281 gggcttcttt atctagatat tatcgaaata tagatgaaac cataaagaaa aaggctgatt
    11341 atgtacctgt tactgaatct gttcgacaag ggctaataaa agaatataaa gataaattaa
    11401 ataattctcc tatcgtaaat attacgtgaa aacttaaata taatgaaggt attcaaagat
    11461 cgcaagctaa tttcacagta aaaccaataa attattttta taatactaaa ttttatgggg
    11521 cggtttcttt ggttttaaaa gggagattat taatagttaa tataattaga catgacttgc
    11581 ctggttgtgt ctttatgcct acttattatt tacaaaatgc aaatgttacg gatagttcag
    11641 ccaaaattag ggatattaca acaacattag aatctaaata tggtataatg ttaccccaga
    11701 tagggataga taaggtggag aatagaatta atggtttaat aatatttact caagccgaat
    11761 ctatagataa tacaagttta tttagagtat gaaggccttc atcgtattat atggaacccg
    11821 aactaaaaac tgtaaagaat tattaccaag aaaaaagtca aaataatctt agaattagag
    11881 aatttgatac tactgatagt atcaaattct ctaaagactt aaagaaggta gtaggagtac
    11941 aaggggaagc tataaaaata gctaataatg aaaattttgt aatacatgag gacagattgg
    12001 cagcccggaa gttagctttt tttgaaaata ccttagacaa cgaatataga aaattagtgg
    12061 aattttattt aactaaaggt caaaaagcta accctaagga tttcatgatt tgagaagaag
    12121 atggttcaga taaatctaga cttaaattta aagacttaat gtataaagcc cggtctgaaa
    12181 caaaatctgc tattcaaaaa gatgaatatc tactagctcg tcctaaagga aaagaatggg
    12241 atttagtaaa attcgcagaa aggcgaatgt ctagaaatga cagtaataat gaatatatgg
    12301 ataatgattg ctattatttc aaaactcgtc gtgattatcc tataaaccgt ttattaataa
    12361 ctagaaacca aagtcatatg acttatttta gtatgtataa agagggagtt gcggaaggtt
    12421 ataaaatcag aaggcaaatg ctgggtgaat tagatgctag cataaattta ccattagaaa
    12481 aatctagagc agagttaata aaaaaaatcg ctagtaaatt gactagaagt gaatttacta
    12541 aatttcagaa tatttatggt gtttctatta atagacttac atttgaattt tttcagttaa
    12601 aacccactga tagtaaatat tttggaataa acactacaag tacaacattt gctccaatac
    12661 tagacagaaa tacagattac gaactttata gcattataga cgttaaaaat gatagtgtaa
    12721 aattaccttt tgtttttaaa caaggaggta tgtctaatat gactatgcct acacatgact
    12781 ataatatgtt agataatagg gatgaggtat ctattcgtag atgtatggat tttatctata
    12841 caaattcaga tggaaactta acttatcaat cagataagga taattttagt gttctagctg
    12901 gggtcgataa aaattatccg tatcaatcag atatggataa ttttagtgtt gttaaaaaga
    12961 aaagtgtagg ttttactaaa aaagctgtag actataaaaa taaaaaccct aagtcagtta
    13021 aatatacctt agatgggttt aataatagat ttttccgtgg aaaaagtata tctatagagt
    13081 tgccctttga gagtataaaa ctcttggata ttataccaca tgaatatcac caaatatctc
    13141 tgggagggga aagagttaat tttgattatg aaggtgagca aagagtcaaa tcttctatac
    13201 ctaatactct agttatgaaa aaaactagaa aacttaacct tgagtttact atactaaaac
    13261 aggtttatac tactaaagga agtaatagta aaattacatt aaggtttact ccaacttgac
    13321 caccagatcc ttcaccaaat ggggatatag aaatccctaa tctaatattg caagttgcta
    13381 acttgaataa tgatagtaca gatctaaatc cacgtactct tgaagcgcat tatgttgaat
    13441 acgacctccc ctccagaagg ccaaccccta gtactaatct accaaatgaa acacctcttc
    13501 atccctcagg gtcaaatgaa gaggaagagg atatctatgg ttatagcgga gatgaggata
    13561 ataatgctca aaataatcgt gaagtagctt ctgctgtgca agcgagtgag caaccaccaa
    13621 cagtagaatc ccctatggag ctaccttttg aagacagctt tgcggatgcg ccttatccat
    13681 atgaggctga aagtccaaag gataatgata acaatagtgg ttcacgcaaa ggtcgtacag
    13741 cagtggcttc gggtgaccaa gtggtagagg gggaagagat tgctctaata tccgcagatg
    13801 atatgaccag tgaaggggat ttggcttttt caccgcaatt ttttatacca gagtcaactc
    13861 cagatagtat ttctagcgac aactctagtc ctattaatac gcaagctaac caggggatgg
    13921 gtgagatctt agagtcaaat cttgttaacc gtgatgagcc aatgcaagta gatggagatt
    13981 tgtatcgtga agttatgaat aatgcggtag gggaagccgt aatggaaagt ataaatccta
    14041 tcttacttct tcctgatcta ccaactagta atcctgaacc ggtggatact gaagatagtc
    14101 cactgtctac tgaagttagt ccactgtcta tgatgtcaga cagtgaattc ttcgagctag
    14161 aacgtcaaat cgcgagtcta aagccttctt acttagaagc ggatcctggt gaggtagacg
    14221 gttctggcca agatgcggct gacccagagg ctattataat atcttcagat gatagttcta
    14281 gtgattcagg tgattatggt aataattata gtgaggcaag tccgattacg agcttacccg
    14341 ggaatagggc tggccaaatg gctgacccag aggctattat aagatcttca gatgatagtt
    14401 ctagtgaggg ggtaccaacg ccacctaagg aaacagattt tatagctaga ccgcttaata
    14461 ctcctgtagc ggaagttatt cacgatagaa ctggaactag gttattgact gttgatattc
    14521 atactatgtt aacggtaatc ggcccaccaa atgcaccaga acctcgttta tggagtgtgg
    14581 gaaatgcaaa ttattatctc tcgatggctc ctgatttttt ttacgagcat tatcctaggg
    14641 gtacggaggt aatgcctcct aataattatc cgtcccaaca aattaatgtt tatatacctc
    14701 cgcctatgga taaactacga tgcgaatctg atgggcgtat tggggaaatt tgcatatgtc
    14761 gtgcagaatt cgctactgta gtaccattag taaattaccc taggtcgagt tatatagaag
    14821 gagcgctatt catgaaatca gttttatcct cagaaccatt aggagataag gatttgagtg
    14881 atggttttaa tttgagtgat cgtttgaatt tttcttcgaa tagttatact aatgcttatt
    14941 ttgcaccaga gccaactcca gatacagata gtatatctag cgataactct agtcctataa
    15001 atatgcaagc taaccaggag gaggctggta agccggaggt tactctaata tccgcagatg
    15061 atatgaccag tgaaggggat ttggcttttt caccgcaatt ttttatacca gagtcaactc
    15121 cagatagtat ttctagcgac aactctagtc ctattaatac gcaagctaac caggggatgg
    15181 gtgagatctt agagtcaaat cttgttaacc gtgatgagcc aatgcaagta gatgaagatt
    15241 tgtatcgtga agtcatgaat aatgtggtag gggaagccac aatggaaact ataaatccta
    15301 tcctacttct tcctgaccta ccaactagta atcccgaacc ggtggatact gaagatagtc
    15361 cactgtctac tgaagatagt ccactgtcta tgatgtcaga cagtgaattc ttcgagctag
    15421 aacgggaaat atctaagcta ggaaagtcta taggaagaga caagaaagga caaagtagtt
    15481 ataagtaggg gcgcaagctc ttactggtag atagctatag gtattatata agctatctac
    15541 cgtaggggac ataatttatt tggtagaatg ctgaccttgc atgttagaag gctcggttcg
    15601 aatccgagtg tctccatata agcttgtgaa gctcaattgg ttgagcagaa cgtttaagtt
    15661 gtaagatata atatttaaac ttcgctatta gtagagaatt ggaggtctcg actaattccg
    15721 gctcaatatc cctccgggat tagggattag caagctctag cttgctaatt tcgaagaaat
    15781 aacaaatggt taatagctac gagtattccc gattccctaa cgaagtgtac ccatccttcg
    15841 gagggataca cttcgttagg gatacacttc gttagggata cacttcgtta gggagagctc
    15901 gccctaataa aaaagcacat gtaactcaat cggtagagtg aaatattgaa gctatttttg
    15961 ttgtaagttc aagtcttacc gtgtgcatat aaaagtgtag ctttagcttg ctaattctta
    16021 tagtaggcgg aggctctagc ttcgcatgcg ccttactcga acgagaaaaa aaaataaagg
    16081 aagaggcgga gcctattcgt taccgcctta ttttagagct tgctgattcg tgaaacgaat
    16141 attactatcc atatccctcc gggatatgga tatgcttgcc cgattcgtac cacgaatacc
    16201 gaagggatac acttcgttag tgctaatcca tatccctccg ggagagattt cgtctaggca
    16261 agctcgatac ttcgtctacc tgagggaata tggatatgca ctactcttat ttttttttac
    16321 ttctcgtgct ataagggact ttagtataat ggtgaatgca tatgactttt aatcattaaa
    16381 atgtaggttc gaatcctgca agtcctatat ttctagctag cgaggataag gtacacttcg
    16441 ttagggaggg aaaaaaatac aggcggtaac gaagtcccct cttatatttt cgtcgcggaa
    16501 gaatcttccg cgaaaatccg caagcgaccc tcccagccta cgcctactcg tatagcagta
    16561 gacttcgtct ctccgcagga gcaagctccc cctaacgaag tgtgaggcac gccacccatc
    16621 cttcggagag agagcttgcc ctagatgaag tctcgagctt gcgtagtcct tacacttcgt
    16681 taggagtacg ctccgctaaa aaaagaaata aatttctttt tttttttact ccggtagtcc
    16741 cctaacgaag tgtactcgtc aagaagaatg cccccacttc gttgggatta ggagaagtct
    16801 cgagctagct gagtcctaat cccgacgggg atatggatta cacaattaaa agcaggcatg
    16861 tcggaatgga agacgaagtc gttttaggtg cgacgggtat tattaccata gaggttcaag
    16921 tcctcttgcc tgtacattaa taattattta gcctactccc tagtttaatt acgagcttta
    16981 gcttgctgag tccgaaggac tatagcgatt aaaaaaaaaa aaagcaaagt tcgaggcttc
    17041 gcctatccga tattcgtgga acgaatcgcg caatattttt tttcttcgag cttactagta
    17101 ctaatccggc tccgccagat atgtactata aaaaaaaaaa atcccgcaag ctctggtggc
    17161 gtgcctcaca cttcgttagg aagagctcgc tgatgaggcg aagcctactc cggactattg
    17221 aataggggag gggctatctt gcctcctata tctatatcct gtcgattaat gggtagatca
    17281 taaatttttg gtatttacag tcggtgttcg aatcaccgca ggataatttt atcttaatat
    17341 tagtagcgaa gcgcgaagcg cgaagcgcga agcatatcct tcgaattttt ttttatctaa
    17401 tcccaacgaa gtggggatat tcgacgagcc ccctaacgaa gtgtgaggca cgccacccat
    17461 ccttcggagg gagagtaggc tgattcctta gctcgcggat tttttcctgt atttcatatc
    17521 ccttacggga tcagaaatta gtggctggct gatttcgaag aaatatgccc tgatcccgta
    17581 gggataagca cagaaaaaaa tatcccagag ggggcattgt tctggaatag ggggagcttg
    17641 cgtagtgctt acacttcgtt aggagtacgc tccgctaaaa aaagaaataa atttcttttt
    17701 ttttactccg ggagtatttc atagcaagct cctgctaact aaagcaacta aagctagatt
    17761 tattaaggta gacataactc aatcggtaga gtggttattt gtggtgtaac ttgttctcgg
    17821 ttcgatcccg agtgtttacc ctaggagctg tctctatcca tatagccagc gtatataagc
    17881 taaagctaga attagtgcgc tagcttgccc tctttgttca ggggaacgaa attccttcta
    17941 tagtaggcta aagctttagc ttgcgagagt aagaaagttc gaggcttcgc ctatccgacc
    18001 cctgaatcag tagccttcgc ctagccttcg cctagccttc gcctagcctt cgctagcgga
    18061 gcgtactctc cataagaatg ccaccaaagg gggcattctt ctaggaggaa gattcttcca
    18121 tatttcttcg aaattagtat gctccgctag aaaatacagc aataaaaaaa aagaaataaa
    18181 tttcgaagaa atatggagaa gtctatgtat ttattaggcg gaggttactg ctctcgttcc
    18241 ctcttcgaac cataacctcc tcttactcgc aagctcgtag taatatgcta ttaagcaagc
    18301 ctaagtagtt taaatggtta aaactctaat ttcatacgtt agtaatgaga attcgatttt
    18361 ctcctaaggc tcgccgtgag gccatggtta agtctaatta actagcaaaa cacttaaaaa
    18421 aaaaaatgat tatattatca ataatactag ttttactttc aaacgccgtc aatataagac
    18481 gagatatatc gatactattt aataggatag cgatattaat attaatttat tgtattttac
    18541 atgatatctc ttctttagct gttgtaacta aaggagtcgg tttacatggt ggtttattac
    18601 ttatgacaaa tatcacacaa atattccata tttttatctt tttagttagt atattaatat
    18661 tacaattaac tagtttttac cctagaaaag tatgagtgtc agaatattct tctttaaaag
    18721 atttattgtt atataaattt atttattata acacaaaaat aataaataaa atgggagaac
    18781 attttaaaat tattgaatat cctaaacaac aacaacctgg gaagttgttt caattattaa
    18841 gggataaact gtcaaattcc ggggaagccc taaagctttt gataccaaat ctggttgaat
    18901 tataccgtgg tggatgaact aattactcat gtatggtaac aagtcaaaag attcttgaaa
    18961 aaggaatggg taatcgcgga tctaagtcaa cagtatttgt gcgcaagcta tatactgttg
    19021 taaaagagca acgagtagac ggcagttgta atgggttagt aattaatcca ttgttaaggt
    19081 gtactctaag aggattcgaa agaatatcct gatatggaat cccatctaat caaattctaa
    19141 tcaaacgcta ttatacaact aatgattcaa atactaatat tgaatcagaa atatctacta
    19201 ttaataaaga gagttttaaa ttaaatcctt gatttataac aggatttaca gacggagatg
    19261 gttcattcac tatttctacc tctaaaaaga aatcaggtac aggttgaaaa attcatccta
    19321 catttactat tgggttggat ataaaagatt tagacattct aattcaattt aaagcttact
    19381 ttaatgctgg taaaatctac aaaagtaaaa gaggaataat ctattataca ataggttcaa
    19441 ctaaagattt actaaaacat gttttacctc attttgataa gtatccttta tcatctctta
    19501 agttgaagga ctacttagta tttaagagaa tacttcttct tatgcagaaa ggggaacatc
    19561 aatctttatc tggtttgttc aaaatcttct ctgaaagagc taatttaaat aagggattac
    19621 ctaaggtcgt agaagaagaa tatcctgatt taaaacctgc agtgattcca gaacttaaaa
    19681 tagcccctac gataaaccct gactgattag ctggatttat aacagctgaa gcatctttct
    19741 ttatttctat ctatccaagt aaagatagaa aagtaggata tgcagtgagt ctagtattta
    19801 gtttaagtca acatgctaaa gatttagatt tactaaaaag aattgcggat tctttagagt
    19861 gtggaatagt aagaaaacat aaatctcgtg aagcagtcga attagttatt actaagtcag
    19921 aggacataaa tcaaaaattg acacctcttt tatctaaaca tactctatca ggagtaaagt
    19981 tattagattt cgagagattt aaaaaagcct ctattttaat aaatagtaaa gcacatttaa
    20041 catctgaagg tattaaatta ataaaagata ttaaagatac aatgtataat agaggactgt
    20101 agattatctt attaatttca ctaggttatg ggtactggct ataatctgta ccctgacggt
    20161 gggtttaaga taatcgatta gaatttgtat gataaatcca taattatcgt taattatact
    20221 atttgtaatt acaggtgcag tattattaat gtcaactaat gatttagtat ctattttcct
    20281 ggctatagaa ttacaaagtt atggtcttta tatattaagt actatatata gaaattcaga
    20341 actatctact acaggaggtt taatatactt tttattagga ggattaagct catgttttat
    20401 cttattagga actagtttat tatatgctaa ttcaggtact actaacttag atggtttata
    20461 tatcataact agtataagtg atctttctac aaatttatga tatacacctt attatattaa
    20521 tctttcttta gtaatattta caataggatt cttatttaaa gtaagtgcag caccattcca
    20581 tttctgatca cctgaaaaag gacttaggga atccttatca acatacgttg ggtgtaaact
    20641 atcaaattcc agggaacccc taaagcttct ggtactaagc catatatgaa aatgtatgag
    20701 tggctgaatt aactactcag gtatagtaac aagccagaag atgagtgaaa acaaaatggg
    20761 caatcgtgga tctaagtcag taatacatga gactaaacag tcatgtatta ttgtaaaaga
    20821 gcaacgagta aatggtagtt gatgcggtat taatataccg catttaagat atactctagt
    20881 gggcttcgga agaagttatc aagttaaaac cctttctaac caaattattc aaagacaatt
    20941 ttattcttcg gagtctaacc tagataatag ccaactgcgt caggatcctt gatttatctc
    21001 gggattctct gacgcagaag gatgctttat ggttctagta cgtaaatcac caaaaagcaa
    21061 actaggatga caaatagagg ctaatttcac aattaatctt catgtaagag acctagatct
    21121 tttaaaactt attcagagct ttagcttcgc cagccactac tttggagttg gaagaatagg
    21181 taaagaaaga aatggttgtc gtgattttac aataggttct ttagatcaaa taataaccaa
    21241 agtaatacct cattttgata aatatccttt aaaaactaat aaatattctg attatttatt
    21301 atttaaacaa gttgttatga tgatgcaacg tggggaacat ttaacagctg aaggtttaca
    21361 aaaaataata ggtattagag cttctttaaa tagaggatta acccctttac tattagaagc
    21421 cttccctaat actgttgctt tagtaagacc attattacca ccacttaaaa atgtcaaatt
    21481 agatccttaa tgagtagctg gttttacgag tggtgatggt tgttttaaag ttagtattag
    21541 agaatctaaa ttacataaaa gaggaagtcg tgtagtatta ctttttgtag taactcaaca
    21601 cattagagat gaattattat tgaaaagttt agtagatttc tttgggtgtg taggcgaagc
    21661 ctcaaaactt attcttataa agattatatt gagttcagat gtcaatcatt caaagataat
    21721 tatgaaaaga ttttaccttt tttcgataaa taccctatcg ttggcgttaa atctaaggat
    21781 ttcaaagatt gagctaaagt agctaaaatg atacaaacaa aagttcattt aactaacgaa
    21841 ggtttcgatc agattcgcca aataagaaca ggaatgaata aaggtagata tctaaaatag
    21901 actactctgg ttcatgcagt attttttttc ttatagtcct tcggactcag caggctctaa
    21961 aattacgagc ttgctagtgc tccgaaggaa gcactaccct attatataaa gttgttcttt
    22021 tctttaattt ggacgataaa ttttacagtc gtcatgtgga cgtatatgac gctataccta
    22081 caatagtaac aacattcgtg gctataatag ccaaaatttc tatatttata ttattattac
    22141 aattagtgta ttatactaac agtagttttt cagaaatgag ttgaacattt attttactaa
    22201 taagttcact attctcatta ataataggaa ctgtggtagg tttaactcaa tttagaatta
    22261 aaagattatt tgcttatagt actatatctc acgtaggatt tatactttta gcattaggta
    22321 tatctagtgt tgaatctact caagcattta tattctattt aacacaatat tctataagta
    22381 atttaaatgc atttgttata ttaatagcta tagggttctc tttatattgt tatataagtg
    22441 aaaacaaaga acatgaagaa ttaatggaca aaaacaattc acctgccaag aggtctagga
    22501 aacttctata tagggtatta tggccaaact ccggggacgt cctaaagctt ctggtaccaa
    22561 gctgtagtcg aaaggctaca agtggatcaa ttaatcactg atgtacggta acaagccata
    22621 agataatcga aagagcaatg gattaccgtg gatctaagtc aacagtacgt gtgcgcaagc
    22681 tatatactgt tgtaaaagag caacgagtag acggtcatag atgtattaat ttaatgcatt
    22741 taaggtatgc tctaatgggt ttcgaaagaa attatcaaat cagaatcctt tctaaacaat
    22801 taattatgcc ttccttgaga agatcatata cttctctatc tgtaaatcct aatttgaaat
    22861 ctacagccac cggtacccta aaccctttat tcttaactgg tttctccgac gctgaatcta
    22921 attttactgt gagaatattt aagagtaata cagtaaaagt agggtgatgt gtacaacctg
    22981 tattccaaat cgaattacac aaaaaagatc ttaatgtatt agaaaaaatt tcttcattcc
    23041 taggggtagg taaaatttac cataaagaag aatcttctat atatatggta caatctttaa
    23101 gagatataga tgtaataata aaccactttg aaaaatatcc tctcttaacc aaaaaattgg
    23161 aggattttca attgttctct caaattgtta ctttaattca taaaaaagaa catttgacta
    23221 ttacaggttg acataaaatt atatctctta gagcttctat gaataagggt ctttctacct
    23281 ttatgaaaac tacgtttcct gatattattc cagctacaag accaagtcgt tcagacgaag
    23341 agttaataaa ctctaagatt gatccttatt gaatggcagg ttttgtagca ggagaagggt
    23401 gttttagtat tagaattact aaatcgttaa ctttaaaaac aggatatcaa gtacaattaa
    23461 ggtttaatgt aactcaacat tctatcgata aggtatttat gaatagctta gttgccttct
    23521 gaggttgtgg taaagtgttt ttaagattta gagagaataa agtggatttt caaatcctaa
    23581 aattaaaaga tctgaccgat aaagttattc ctttattcca aagtatatct ttacaaggtg
    23641 taaaatcaaa agattttgcc gatttttgta aagcagttga tataatgaaa gtaaagggcc
    23701 atttaactaa cgaaggttta gatcaaatac gtagattaaa agcaggtatg aatagaggta
    23761 gagaataatt ttgttatgca tagtccatat cccccccact tcgtcgtaga cgaagtctcg
    23821 ggattagtag ccttctgatg agtcgaaggc tactaatccc accgaagggg gggatatgga
    23881 ctactcatca gcaagctata tccccccttc ggtgggatag acgaagtctc agcaggctaa
    23941 ggaataaaaa aaaatatatt tttttttata ctaagcaagc tagccttcat agcaagctct
    24001 tctgtgcttc tgtgcgaagc atacagaaat atgcataact ttattaactt atgtataatt
    24061 atttgtaaga taaatctgac cgccgtgata caattagtaa ctcaactgaa aggatatttt
    24121 tatataaatc ctttcttagc tataagttta gctattacta tcttttcatt tgtaggagtt
    24181 cctcctttaa taggattctt tggaaaacaa atggtgttaa gtgcagcctt agataaaggt
    24241 cttatcttct tatctttaat cgcaatatta actagtgtaa taggaggagt ttattattta
    24301 ggtatagtaa aagaaatgtt ctttagttta cctgaatata aaataaatcc attattagaa
    24361 actcttacct taagaggtaa tgttgtagat gataatcaaa aaataattaa acaattaaag
    24421 tttaactata aaaatatagc tatatcaagt ccgatttctt ttgtaatttc tataattaca
    24481 cttgttattc tattattttt atttatgaac aaagaatgac taagcatggg taaataaaaa
    24541 aataccattc tctgtaatga ataaattaaa aagaataact ttattattat tccgaattag
    24601 gaatacttca acgcgggggc tcagactaat cctcttgaag taaaacagtg ccgccttata
    24661 ggaagtgatt acagcttctg aataagattc gttacctaag ctagtcctta gtcttcaaat
    24721 aattaataaa taatcatgaa aaattacaaa tttaacgagc tcgccgtttt aagaataaat
    24781 ttagataaac taagattttt ttctacacat accgttagaa gtagacaagc tgtaaacata
    24841 gaacatatca ataattatat ttcaaatatt aataacaatg acgacgaagt cgtaccaata
    24901 aatccttgat ttgttacagg atttacggac gctgaaggtt cttttatgat ccatttagaa
    24961 aagaataagg ataaatggag agtaagacct acattccaaa ttaagttaga tataagagat
    25021 ttatctttat tggaagaaat aaaaatatat tttaataata caggttcaat caatacttct
    25081 aacaaggaat gtgtatacaa agtaagatct ttaaaggata tatctataat aatatctcat
    25141 tttgataagt ataatttaat tacacaaaaa aaagctgact ttgagttatt caaactaata
    25201 attaataaat taaatagcca ggaacattta agttatgaag taggcgccac agttttacaa
    25261 gaaattatta gtattcgtgc ttcaatgaac ttaggtttat catcatcagt taaagaagat
    25321 tttccacata ttataccggt aataagacct ttaattgaaa atatggtaat acctcatcct
    25381 gagtggatgg ccggatttgt atctggagag ggttcttttt ctgtgtatac tacatcagat
    25441 gataaatatg tgtcattgag ttttagagtt tctcagcata ataaagataa acaactattg
    25501 aaatctttcg tagatttttt tggttgtgga gggtttaatt accataataa aggtaataag
    25561 gctgtaattt ttgttactag aaaatttgaa gatattaatg ataagattat tccattattt
    25621 aacgaatata aaattaaagg tgttaaatat aaagatttta aagactgatc cttagtagct
    25681 aaaatgatag aatcaaaaag tcatttaact acgaatggat ataaagaaat atgtaaaata
    25741 aaagaaaata tgaactcata tagaaagagt tctgtaaatt aaaatttgtc ctagctttgc
    25801 tagaaaatat gaattgcccc cttgataata cattatgtat tgcattgaaa attggataaa
    25861 ttgcaagaag atttattagt ataaccagct aattaaatat ttgcagcgaa gtttagttta
    25921 attaaaacta aaaccgttca acgactaatt taccctattt tttgattatt agagctctag
    25981 tgcatatttc ggctgagccg aaatatgcac tagccttaat tataaaaaaa aatcgtaaaa
    26041 taaaatccaa tattacttta agtaagtaat aatgacatag tctgaacaat atagaaatat
    26101 attgaaatat taataagtcg ggacgatagc ttcgcccctt cttattaata attaacaatc
    26161 ttgaccatat tggtacaaat tttatttaat aattaaatga gtagtgtaac ttttcttttt
    26221 gtttttgtta ctattttaac aatagttttt ttacttctta atttcatact tgcccctcat
    26281 aaccctaaaa attgtatcgg gaaatcaata aattggggaa aactgccaaa ttccggggaa
    26341 cccctaaagc ttctggtact aagccatata tgaaaatgta tgagtggctg aattaattac
    26401 tcaggtatag taacaagcca gaagatgagt gaaaacaaaa tgggcgatcg tggatctaag
    26461 tcagtaatac atgagactaa acagtcatgt attattgtaa aagagcaacg agtagacggt
    26521 agttgtaatg cgggtaaatc cgcattatta aagtgtactc tagtggactt caaaagaagt
    26581 tatcagatca aaatcccttc taaccctata attttaacaa gaaatttttc tacactagta
    26641 ggtgagctag cttcgctaga acaaagttcc ctccccccta aattagatcc ttcatacgtt
    26701 actggattta cagatggtga aggttctttt atattaacaa taataaaaga taacaaatat
    26761 aaattaggtt gacgtgtagc atgtagattt gtaataagct tacataaaaa agatttagtg
    26821 ttattaaata gtttaaaaaa cttttttaac actggtagtg tctttcttat gggtaaaggt
    26881 gctgcacagt atcgtgttga atctttaaca ggtttatcta ttataattaa ccattttgat
    26941 agatatcctt taaatactaa aaaacaagca gattacatgt tatttaagct agcttataat
    27001 ttaattataa acaaaagtca tcttacggaa aaaggattat cagaacttgt ttctttaaaa
    27061 gctgttatga ataacggttt aaaggatgaa ttaaaaattg cttatcctaa catcactcct
    27121 gtattaagac ctgaaattcc attatctctt aatatagatc ctctttgatt agcaggattt
    27181 acagacgccg aaggttgttt tagtgttgta gtatttaaat ctaaaacatc taaaatcgga
    27241 gaagcggtaa aattaagttt tattataact caaagtgtta gagatgagtt tttaataaaa
    27301 agtctaattg aatatttagg atgtggttat acaagtttag atggtagagg tgcaattgat
    27361 tttaaagtat ctgatttttc tagtctaaaa aatattatta ttccatttta tgataaatat
    27421 tacatacatg gtaataaaag tttagatttt aaagatttta gtagagttgt aacactgatg
    27481 gaaaataaaa aacatttaac caaacaagga ctagatgaaa taaaaaaaat ccgtaatgca
    27541 atgaatacaa atagatagag cttgcgtagt cccccttcgg cggagaagtc tcttcgtgta
    27601 ttccatatcc ctttggttag acgaagtctc agcgagctaa ggaatcagca agctccgaat
    27661 attaattata agcacacacg cactaaattc atatgttaaa attataggta agagaaattt
    27721 gatttaaacg tatcaagaaa aatatagtat ttttgaatgt ggttttcata gtttccttgg
    27781 tcaaaataga actcaattcg gtgttaaatt cttcatattt gcattagttt atcttcttct
    27841 agatttagaa atattagtaa tatatccata tggtataagc gtttatgaaa atggtattta
    27901 tggattaata gtagtgctaa tttttattgg tataattaca gcaggatttg tatttgaatt
    27961 aggtaaaaat gcattgaaaa tagatagtag acaatccaat aattattttt ataaatcaaa
    28021 aaaatttatt aatatgttta ctgaacataa gtagtattcc agtagacggc tatccgaccg
    28081 agcttgcgag cttgcccctt cgtgaaacga gtagtcctcc ttagcctgcg tacccgagac
    28141 ttcgtctgta tttcatatcc cttacgggat cagaaattag acgaagtggg tccgcctggg
    28201 atacgacgag tacacttcgt taggggacta ttaaaaagta taaaagtatg aaagcgtgaa
    28261 cggggtatag gcgaagcctc gaactttgtt ccaggcgcaa gcttcgctag ataaaaaaaa
    28321 atacccacac gcacacttgt taaactatta catatactaa cctccaccct aatagcctcc
    28381 ttaatatatt aatttgtgaa gtttaatagt gagcgcgatc gatatcacct acatttcatt
    28441 agggaatcag gaggctcgag ccccgggggg ggcaactcga tataaacttc taacaggacg
    28501 atagtagctt cgctagggaa aaataataag agtagtaggc atatttctcc gaaatcatga
    28561 gtccgaagga ctactactgc ctattcttat ttttttttac gagtatttcc tccgaaggat
    28621 ggaaatcgcg ccgaaggggg tcgctattta aggatactta atagtccggt ccattaagag
    28681 ttattttaaa aataaactaa aaccttttac tatgtatatc aatagacccc gatgttagat
    28741 ttagtaacca ttatggttga agcctcaaag cttattggag ccggtttagc aactataggt
    28801 ctagcggggg ctggagtagg aataggtgta gtgtttgggt gtttaattat aggtgtggct
    28861 agaaatcctt ctttaaaaaa tcaattattt tcatactcta tattagggtt tgctttctca
    28921 gaagcaactg cgtagaggca aatagcgcag tataaagagg gtgaattgca aagaggacat
    28981 aatatttatt atgtaaattt gcagcgaagt ttaatataat acaataatat atattaaaac
    29041 cgttcaacga ctagtagatg agtaaagtat taacaataat tctacgatca gcgccctcat
    29101 attttatatt ataaaatata agacatagtc tagataagag agaaatctct taatatttaa
    29161 agtatatatg gctttttatt taatcttaaa attcaatttt atatgtagaa aaatctcgac
    29221 taaaattaat aacaccacat ttaattcgcc aagtagtcaa aatcctatta aaacgtatta
    29281 tgacccttta aatgaaagag aaataatacg taaagataat aatgggaaaa tcggggtata
    29341 tgtttgacaa aataaaatca ataacaaaat gtatgtaggt agtggtgatc ctttatattt
    29401 aagattaagt gattattatc aactttgata tcttaaacat aaagataatc tttatatagt
    29461 tagatctcta aataagtatt ctatgagtag ttttatatta catattatgg agtatagtga
    29521 ttcagataat gttattaaat gtgaacaaaa atgaatcgat attttaaaac ctgaatataa
    29581 tttaacacct ttagcgggta gtactaaagg atttaaacat agtttagagg ctaaagataa
    29641 aatgagaata gctgctacag gtagaaagca tacagatgaa gttaaagatc ttatgagtaa
    29701 aaatcgtcaa ggtttaaaca atagttttta taataaaaca catacacccg agactataga
    29761 gaaattaaga aatatagctc aaaatagaac tcatcttcct gttaaagggt tagatgtaga
    29821 aataacagat attgaaacta aaattactac tacttatagt agtgtaagag aagcagctag
    29881 ttacttaaac tcggatatta aaacattatt aagaagagaa aaatctcagt taataaaagg
    29941 taccaataag ccatataaaa ataaatatat tattaccata ataagaggta ataattaaaa
    30001 aaaaagtatt tgctttaatg atggctttat tattattata tgttgtataa taatattttt
    30061 atagcggagc gtgtgtattt ttttcgagct tactagtact aataccctaa ttccctaacg
    30121 aagtgtatcc ctacacttcg ttagggaata ggatacactt cgttaggaat acacaaattc
    30181 agaaggctaa agaggaaaaa aaaatttttt agtcttagct agcttggact aattatttta
    30241 ccccttcccc cctcgtgggg gggggggggg gggtgagctc tcgttcacga gagcttactc
    30301 ctccccctct tagggtttta tatttctagc tatagcgagg agcttcgttc ctcgctatag
    30361 ctatataaag ctaaaagcta aagctagcta tataacaggc ggcaattcta ttatacttat
    30421 actacagcaa ctgctgtacc tttgcatggc tggctgtata tagccagcag ctgctatata
    30481 actaattaca agtattgctt atataagcag caggtcggct ataagctgta tatatagaca
    30541 tataattaga aattttatat taaaaattta tatatgaaac atttatttaa tacatttatt
    30601 aattttgatg cacctatgcc ttgaggtata tatttccaag acagtgcgac acctcaaatg
    30661 gagggattag tggaacttca tgattatcgt gaataagagc caaattccgg ggacacccta
    30721 aagctcctaa taccaagcta tagccaaaag gctataagtg gctgaactaa tcactcgggt
    30781 atggtaataa gttaggcaga ttctagctat agaaatgggc aatcgcggat ctaagtcagt
    30841 aataaaatta ctgtaaaaga gcaacgagta gatggttctt ctatgcctgt gtacccaggt
    30901 atggtaaggt gtactctagt cgccaggaaa ctggtttttg ggagaaaaaa cttgacttta
    30961 tttttacgtt atgacaaata gttcataata ataaatttag atcataaaaa cgtggagccc
    31021 tcaataagat taataatcta ttgatctcga tctaataaac agttaaacat agggagtagc
    31081 ttagtaggaa taccacccta agcagccttt gcacagttta acggattaga taaatatatg
    31141 gaaaatccaa gtaataataa atcaaagtta aatccccact atgtcacagg tttttcagat
    31201 ggtgagtctt gttttcatct atctataggg aaaaattcca agtataaaat aggttattat
    31261 gtaaacccgg gatttactat agttttacat aaaaaagatg aacttttatt aagaagtatt
    31321 caaagttttt ttggaggaat agggaattta aaggtactac cgaatatagt acaatataga
    31381 gttttttcat taaaagactt agatattata ctaaatcatt ttgataatta ccccttaata
    31441 acaaaaaaac atacagattt tcttttattt aaagaagcat tagctttaat aaaaaataaa
    31501 gaacacttaa ctatagaggg atttaataaa attatagcct taaaatcttc tatgaattta
    31561 ggtttacctg aagtcttaaa agaatcattc cctgatatac taggaagaaa aatagaacct
    31621 tttgatctac cttctgtatt gaacccttat tgagtagcag gatttacaga tggtgagggt
    31681 tgtttttgaa taaaaacttt aaaggcagtc ggcggagccg cgccaaacaa agaaggatta
    31741 agatcagtta taggttttca aatctctcag catagtagag acctaccttt aatggagaaa
    31801 ttcattagtt tttttgagtg tggtagatta gaacaaacag ggtcagccta tagcttagtt
    31861 gttactaagt tatctcttat caatgaaaag ataattcctt tttatatggc ttaccctatt
    31921 ctaggctcta aatctgaaga ttttaaggat tgatgtagag cagtccaatt aaaaaaccac
    31981 aaagctcact taacaccaca agggcttaaa gaaatcttaa atataaaatc tagtattaat
    32041 tcttctagaa agtaaaactg tctagcgagc tcctctttat aaacctgcaa catagtggga
    32101 aaacagtaac ccaaaattaa agttaatata ttatatatat atattcggat aatatcatgt
    32161 actatttagt tttaatttta tttgctgtag gatgaatatt attttctata atgaaaaatt
    32221 ttgcatcaac taaaacacaa atatcacata aatacttaaa tcacggtaga gatgtgccga
    32281 ctcaaaagtg ttttaagtta gagctagcgc cctccatata taaatttttt tataatcacc
    32341 ggtcttacag tacaacatcc tcttccccta ttagtagcgt aaagttttac gaagatgctt
    32401 tttcaatgag aaaattaatt attaaggata ataaagataa atcaggaatt tataaatgaa
    32461 ccaataaaat aacgaaagat atatacattg gacaatctat aagtttagct aaaagattta
    32521 ttagatattt taaccttagt tatttaaaaa atagagaaac tcttgtaata agtagagctt
    32581 taattaaata tgggtattct aatttttcac ttgagatatt agaatattgc gatatagcta
    32641 atttaacaga aagagaacaa tactacatgg ataaattaaa tccaagatat aatactttaa
    32701 aaatagctgg ttcttcatca ggccataagc ttagtgaaga gactaagaca aaaattagta
    32761 aatctttaaa aggagtctat attcaagaaa aatcagcttt atatggccgt actcatacag
    32821 aagaaactaa agctcttatg tcttcaaaca attctaatga aaataaccca ttttttggta
    32881 aaactcattc gttagaaact aaagagttaa tgagacaaaa ggctttaggt agaaagcatt
    32941 ctgaagaaac tctattaaaa atgagtacta gtagaggtca tcttgtctat atacatgaaa
    33001 aatgtgattc agaaggattt aaattaatag gtagttttgt ttcaatcaga aaagcagcta
    33061 aatttttaga tattagtgct aatactgtaa gactttatat aaattcaggt gaaatattta
    33121 aagatagata taaatttact ggagagcgtt aaacttaaaa aaaactatga gtaaaattcc
    33181 actatatgct ggaaactcct aaagctttta ggtactataa agatgacgaa gatatgcttt
    33241 atcagtgata accctaaagg atgtacaatg gattatcagc aggaaaccac caaatatagg
    33301 cagagcgagc ttgttatgaa agaccgccct atatttcagt aggatcctta gagactaaac
    33361 gtggaaacct tatataaata taaggtaaga tatagtccag ttaagtatga aagtacttaa
    33421 gaatcgacat taatcgaatt aatatgaact atcactcctg cagttatatt aatattaata
    33481 gctttccctt ctttcaaatt attatattta atggatgaag ttaatgaccc ttctatgact
    33541 attttagctg aggggcacca atgatattga tcatatcagt acccagattt catagattca
    33601 aatgaagaat ttatagaatt tgattcttat atagtaccag attctgattt agaagatgga
    33661 ggattaagaa tgttagaggt tgataacaga gtaatagttc ctgaattaac acatataaga
    33721 tttgtaataa catctggtga tgttattcat tcttttgctt gtccatcttt aggtataaaa
    33781 tgtgatgctt acccaggtag attaaaccaa gtatcagttt tcataaatag agaaggagta
    33841 ttctatggtc tttaatacat ggccaaaact gtagtgaacc tatggttata aatcatcaaa
    33901 ttgcgggaac accctaaaga aatcttaacc aagtaagtat ggtaacataa cttatggcac
    33961 aggcaatgac tcgtggtacg gtaaaatcaa gatttattat tcaatgggca atccgcagcc
    34021 aagtaccaat tgtagaagta agcttttatt tggtatgcag ttcatcgact agatggtggt
    34081 tggtattatt agtattaata atgcttaaga tatagtcaga ccctacccga aagggtacag
    34141 aaaagtatga gtcttttacc gtattttttg ttaattagat ataatagagg ttattatatt
    34201 tagggaccct acaatagttt gctaaactta tttttaatgt aagcgcttaa aggtgatata
    34261 aatcacttat tttccataaa ctgttgtaac attgcatggt acaactagta gaagtgtttt
    34321 taataatcac ttgttatctg ataagcgtat aggactaagt actatagcag ctttaccttt
    34381 aacaagacat tttagttcaa tcagatcttt agtcaataat tctgaagctt tagcttcaga
    34441 tcatattaat agtggaaaac ctactacttt atccgtaatt aataaagtat tactcaatca
    34501 aaatttagta gttactgact ctaaattaaa agaattatta aaagttgaag gtgtagaaat
    34561 agaacttcct atatctacac cgaagggtaa ggagctttta gctgaattaa caggtaaatc
    34621 taagtataaa ggtttctctg gtgtatatat gtttatacat aaaaatacag gtgataaata
    34681 tgtaggttca tccaacctac taagacgtag aatggactac tattttaacg gagattatcc
    34741 tttagcaggt aaatttttac ctttactata taaagaagga ctagaagctt ttaaattaag
    34801 aatatttaag ttagatagta ataaatttag cagtcaagac gctttaatat tagaacaatt
    34861 ttatttatta gataaagaat ttaacctaaa tacattaaga gttgttaacg ctggatcttc
    34921 aaaaggtgat cctgtatatg tttatgatct aacttgcagt attctttatt atcacgctaa
    34981 atctagaatt gaattaaaaa gagtattaaa tatacacact gaaactagta aaaagtatgt
    35041 agattctaaa ttaccttatc ttaataagtt cttattatta agctatccta tacctacagc
    35101 tttaactagc gatatttctt tagaagaatt attaggtata atgcaagatg aaagaaaaga
    35161 tacttataag ttaggtactc gtacaagtat tccagtagaa ttagagatta aagaaggaaa
    35221 tacatttgtg agcgaagctt ccaaaggtca tactttaaaa tttgattctt taacttcttg
    35281 tatggaatat ttaagaggat taggattaat aattaaaaga gacactctaa ctaaatacat
    35341 aaaaattgaa aaagtgtttc ataatttctt atgtaaatac tctgataaaa ctttacctaa
    35401 aaactttgac gaaataggat taataattga tgaatataaa aagttaaaag tagatacaga
    35461 ttcattaata attaatagaa aaaataaacc tatattagtt aaaggaggcg cgaagctcca
    35521 tatggataaa gaatttgaca gtataactga ggcaattaaa cactttgata atttaaacat
    35581 aaaattagat agcaaaactt tatatcttcg tttaaaagac ggaaaaatat ataaagatta
    35641 ttattttact tataaataat gataagttca atataatctt tactaacatt aaaaaattag
    35701 tagggaatcg caatgttcag aaatatgtgg aattcttcac agttcaatgc ctatagttat
    35761 agaatctgta aatatagata aatttgtgca ttgactatat tcagtttaat agtgcgagtg
    35821 tcgcaaacgg cgaactagga ttgccctatt ccctattccc ggctacgccg ggaataagca
    35881 agctctaaaa taaagttctt tatttttttg attgctggat tttagagcct gctgattccc
    35941 gccttcggcg ggaataagta ttgcgccgac ctataccagg cgcaagctcg aaaaaaaata
    36001 tccgtaggaa tagtctacgc gcaagctttt cgctatggag aagggctagc ttcgctagag
    36061 aatacgtggc cccttcttta tttttttttt atttatcgct agctgaagct tctctgctcc
    36121 tacggagagc ttgcttattc gtgaaacgaa tattcggaga aaattagcaa gcgaccccgt
    36181 gcttaaattt ggaggagcta gccgatttct tcaaaaccgg caagctagcg ctacttatta
    36241 aaaaaaggga tattagttta atggtagaac aagatggtac ggtcatcttg attgtagttc
    36301 aagtctacaa tatccttagt atagttatag gtaatttgga ggcgcatatt taagtgtagc
    36361 atattcccga gctcgctagt gctaatttcg aagaaatatg cactactccc tattcgaggg
    36421 gtattttttt ttcttcgata taggcgcaag cgacccctta ctcggggaaa aaaatcgcgc
    36481 aagcatatcc atatccctcc gggtacgcag gctaagggta gcgctaactc tagcaataaa
    36541 aaaaaataaa tagagagctt gctatgaaat acaccacgct acttatttta aatcaaaagg
    36601 atattagttt aatggtaaaa ctagatgttt cggccatctt gattgcagtt caagtctgca
    36661 atatccttag tacaattata ggtaattttg tttatcaata gttatactta taattatggg
    36721 tttgcagttc atcgactaaa tggaggttgg taaataatta ctagtcctac ggaccagcaa
    36781 gctctaatta tttgcttaag atatagtcag gcataactta aaggttatgg aatatcccca
    36841 gcccacctaa gggaattaaa ttcctatggt aaaggggaga aaacgaagag gaagtattgc
    36901 gtatctggtc tgtatacctg gaacgtttag agatacgcat tattttataa tgtatatctt
    36961 aaggggtaga atttaaaggt aaaacttgat gactataata tcataaaagt tgtagttcaa
    37021 ttctacaata cctctagtct aatttaatta ttatactaat agagccataa attatggttc
    37081 ccgaacaatt tgttatatta aataaaaata tgagtttaac cttattactt tttttaatag
    37141 gaatcttagg attcgtattt aatagaaaaa atttgatact tatgcttatt tctatagaaa
    37201 taatgctatt atctataaca ttcctaatat tggtaagttc tgttaatatc gatgatataa
    37261 taggacaaac gtatgccatt tacattattg tcgttgccgg tgcagaatct gcgatcggtt
    37321 tagctattct agtagctttt tatagattag cttcacatta tgctccaggt agtattaata
    37381 gggcttcaac ttctaatatt caatcactca acagagtttc agacttaaga aaggtaaatt
    37441 cttatccttt caaagttccc ggtactttta ttagaaatta ctctactaca agagtaatga
    37501 gcttacatcc ttgatttgtc acaggtttca cagatgctga aggttgtttt tgaataggtg
    37561 taagaaatga tcctagaaat aaaacaggat gatgtgttca agcttttttc cagattgcat
    37621 tacataaaaa agatgtagca ctcttaaaca acatacaaag ttatttcggt ggaattggta
    37681 ctgtggctgt gagaggtgac agatgttatt ttatagtaag ttctttaaaa caaattataa
    37741 aagttattat ccctcacttt gacgctcatc ctttaatcac aaataaattg gtagattata
    37801 gattatgaaa atctattatt tctataatgg aagctaaaag acatttaact gtggaagggt
    37861 taaatgaaat aataagaatg aaatcatcct taaatttagg tttatctgat gagatccagg
    37921 acgcttttgc agaaactctt tctactaatc caaaccaaga aaggtcatgg aaccctgcag
    37981 aatctatacc acatggaatg tgaatggctg gatttacatc aggggagggc tctttctttg
    38041 ttaatatatt caaatcaact catcacaggg tgggatatca ggtaagatta gggtttgaaa
    38101 tagctcaaca tattagggat gaattaacta tggcaacttt tacttctttc tttaactgcg
    38161 gtatcataag tagatactca gaagatatgg taaagtatag atgtactaaa ttttcagatc
    38221 taaacaccct aattatccct ttctttaagg aatacttacc gttaggtaat aaattgttag
    38281 acttcgaaga ttttggtaaa gttgctttat tattagagaa taaagcacat ttaactgaag
    38341 aaggtctaaa tagtatccgt aaaataaaag cggtggcgtg cctcatgaat agtttacgta
    38401 agtagaaatt tgttatttca gagctcgcgc cccccccttc ggcgggatca gaaattagca
    38461 agctagccat taaataaata ttccttagtt aatttgaata aggtaaggaa taagttaagc
    38521 taatcccacg gtgttttgtg agttaatgta agttatttga tttgaattat agtagtactt
    38581 gagttattta ttaagaggta gaagcctaaa ataattaaac caaatagaat aaaaccttga
    38641 tctaaaaagg ggaaacgaac tttcctctag tctttgctaa tcccaaaggc gaaaccttca
    38701 aattgcggga agcacctaaa actatttcaa ccaaaccatc atggtaacat agatggtggc
    38761 acaggtaatg actcgtggta tggtaaaatc gaaatagaaa acagttaacg agctagcgcc
    38821 ataaataatt gtttaaggtt aatctgcagc caagcacctt ttacaacata aataaactta
    38881 aggtgtgcag ttcatcgact aaacgtaggt tggtaaataa tatccagcaa gggccggtta
    38941 attaaaagga gatttttttc gtaataatct atttttaact aggtttttat ttaaatgtaa
    39001 tcttaagata tattattaaa taaactctga attaatattt ctccgaaatc acgcgggctg
    39061 gtggacaaag ttaggttcag cagctgaagt ggaatattat ttgcttaaga tatagtcaac
    39121 cgcttaatat gcttatttat acataaatat aaaaaaacat attaagtcta gaagaggaag
    39181 tattagaata gaatataaat aatgtattta agtataatta tattaccttt attaggatct
    39241 atagtgtccg gtttttttgg tagaaaagtc ggtgttacag gtagccgtat tttaggttgt
    39301 ttaagtataa tgataacaac aatattagct attattagct ttttcgaagt aggatttaat
    39361 aataatccgg tttcaattaa tttatttaaa tgattagata acgaatcatt taatatggta
    39421 tgaaactttc aatttgatag tttaacagta tcaatgttaa tacctgtatt aataatcagt
    39481 tctttagttc atttttattc aataggatat atgagctcag atcctcacaa tcaaagattc
    39541 tttagttatt taagtttatt cacttttatg atgataatac tagtaacagg taataattat
    39601 ttagttatgt tcgtaggatg agaaggtgta ggtgtttgtt catatctatt agttagtttt
    39661 tgattcacta gaatagcggc taatcaaagt tctctttcag ctttcttaac taatagagtt
    39721 ggagatgctt tcttaatgat aggtatgttt atcttattat gaactttagg aactctagat
    39781 tatagtactg tattctcatt agctccttat ataaatgaaa atattactac aattatagga
    39841 atatgtttac ttataggtgc aatggctaaa agttcacaag taggtttaca tatatgattg
    39901 cccatggcta tggagggttt ggtaacaggg gctctcctta aatttcacta tatgcgggga
    39961 catccgttaa cattaaagtc caccagttac tttgtagcca ttggaaaaat ctttaatgta
    40021 ggacaatccg caggaaacct gtataatata cagggatcct cagagactat acgtgaaacg
    40081 attaaaatag ataatacatt taaatgatga ttaataggat ttgctgaagg agacggttat
    40141 tttggtgtag ataagaaagg ttatttaact tttaaagtta cacaatctac tacagattgc
    40201 caagtactat tctttataaa aaaaagtcta gggtttggaa gtgtatcttt acaaagtaaa
    40261 tcaagtaaga ctcatcaata tagagttaga gataaaaata atcttattaa gattataaat
    40321 atatttaacg gtaaccttat aactaaggct aaaatagctc aatttaaatt atttctagaa
    40381 gcttttaata ataaatataa tactgatatt acattcatag aatgtaataa aaaagttact
    40441 ctggataatg cttgactttc aggatttacg gatggtgaag gctgttttac agcttcagcc
    40501 tatttaagta aagccacaaa taaacatatt gtaacggtga gatacgttat atctcaaaaa
    40561 aacgatatag aatttagtca atacttagct gagttaataa acggttatat aacttatata
    40621 aagagttatg atgggtataa taccgtagtt aaccacagta agttaaacat tattctaaat
    40681 tatattaaaa gttacccttt gaagactaag aaacatgttt cttacttaag atgattgaaa
    40741 gtttatgagc tagtaaaaga taaacatcat cataatccag agggtataga aattattaaa
    40801 tccttaataa aattaattaa taaataaatg tataaaataa tcgaagatat agtccgaaca
    40861 atgatgtaaa tcattgagta ttcgtgtcgt atttgtacat atttgtatat aacatgaatc
    40921 aacatatttg cctactccgg tatctgcttt aatacacgca gctacaatgg ttacagcagg
    40981 agtgtactta ttaatacgtt catccccttt gattgaatat agtgcagtgg tattggcaat
    41041 atgtttatga ttaggtgcaa ctacaactgt gtttagctct cttattggat tatttcaaca
    41101 agatataaaa aaaattatag cttattctac catgagtcaa ttaggtatga tggtaatagc
    41161 tataggttta tcttcttata atgtagcaat atttcattta ataaatcatg ccttctataa
    41221 aggattatta ttcttagggg caggagcagt tatacacgca gtagtagaca atcaagattt
    41281 aagaaaatac gggggattaa tatctttcct acctttaacc tattctgtga tattaatcgc
    41341 tagtcttagt ttagtcgctt tcccttttat gacaggattt tatagtaaag attttatatt
    41401 agaatctgct tatggtcaat atcattttag tagtattgat gtatatgtta tagcagtaat
    41461 aggtgctata tttactacat tatattcagt taaagttata tacttaactt tcttaactaa
    41521 tcctaatgga ccagttaatt attatagaaa tgctcatgaa agtgatatat ttatcagttt
    41581 acctttagtg gtattagcga tattctctat atattttgga tatatcacta gagatatttt
    41641 cataggatta ggttcagggt tctttgtaga caatagtata tttattcacc ctgttcatga
    41701 aataatgatt gacactgaat ttggtgtacc tactatattt aaattaattc cttttatcct
    41761 tactgtatct ttctctgcat tagcaataat atattctgaa tttatgccaa atataatatc
    41821 gaactttaaa ttatctaatt taggatatta tatttatggt ttcttcaatc aacgtttctt
    41881 agttgaattc ttttataata aatatattgt taattcagtt ttagaaatag gaggtcaaac
    41941 tacaaaagtt ttagataaag gtagtattga atcaataggt ccttatgggt ttggtgttat
    42001 tttaactaaa gctagtaaaa taatttctag cttaagtaac ggagttgtta ctaattacgc
    42061 tctttatatt ttaataggaa tttgcttcta cttatctatt tttacttttg tacaggtagt
    42121 agatgacgta gtaaattcta ttacaatagc aagcttagta attcttatgt tacataaaga
    42181 tcgttcttta atttctaact agggcgcttc taatccgaag gttatgtagt agtatttttt
    42241 tcgagcttgc gcctggcata ggtcggcgca atacttattc ccgccgaagg cgggaatcag
    42301 caggctctaa aattactgcg cactagccat ctccgaaata gatagagggg acgagctata
    42361 tttcttcgaa atcagccgtc cctgccttaa tttattaatt aaggcgctag ctcgtaagaa
    42421 gagcttgcgg attttcgcgg ctcctaacga agtgtactat gaaatactac acttcgttag
    42481 gagaaaatat taatatattt cttaactagg gctataacct tttatagatg aacctaacct
    42541 gcactactag acgaagtctc ttcctagaaa atacagtcgg ccttatttct gtgttacgag
    42601 taagggatag tgctgtagtg catatctata ttccctccga aggatggaaa tcggggagga
    42661 gtaatatccc tcccttcgga gggatccgca agctctaaaa taaagttatt tatttatttt
    42721 agagcttgct gattcgtgaa acgaatcgcg ccgcgcctgg attagcacta gcactagctc
    42781 tttttttact cgcaatgctg gcccgccttt aagcgtatat attaaaggta agctatctat
    42841 attaggatag gagtgcatgt ttgcttgctt gcttacggta taacgtattg caagtaagca
    42901 ttagtagtat attaaagggt taataaccct aaatctcatt agctttaata ggatagcata
    42961 attttagttc gactctaaaa tgagaaaaaa aaaggagggt atctttttac caatgattat
    43021 atttctcagt aacgagaggt atgggtaaaa aaaccgatga gaaacttaca cgttatgaga
    43081 gaagacctgt tgacgatatt tgtatggatc tcggatggac cgggttgata cctttttttt
    43141 ttgaccaaaa tttagactag atatagcact taggaaaaaa aatattcttt attattacca
    43201 aaagattttg acttaagctc tcaacattga gaagagatca acttttggat tatatcaact
    43261 taatttcgat ttagtagtcc ttctgatttt tttctgtatg cttcgcacag aagcacagaa
    43321 aaaaataatc agcaagctcc tgtaagagag gaccccatag aatccttatt tataggctgt
    43381 tacaactgct tcgccagaaa tattcgttat tttagaacca aagtctataa agctatcatt
    43441 ttagctttag actatcttca tataatattg ctacatatca ggtattatat tattaatgaa
    43501 tgaagaactt tgtataaaat ataaggctat ttattcaggt atctttatgg gcgagatatc
    43561 ggtgatgtga gctcctagat agatttgaat tttagcgcta aattagtcta tctatagacc
    43621 taaaaagagt tcctagcata gggttaaata tggatagatg aagacgttag gactccgagc
    43681 tgaatactca agtgaacata cgcattttta tacacttttt catgaaatta tttttttgca
    43741 atagcaatgt tagctcaaaa ctggggttta aacctagttt ttcaagattt ttttccggtt
    43801 ttacaagtaa agaattaatt gttaattctg atataaataa tgttttactt tatgatggaa
    43861 ataattttaa agcagtttta tttttacctt cattagtagc ttttttaaat ttaattgaag
    43921 ctatgaaaac tgatagtata aataataatc tgtctttaat tttagagttt aaggattttt
    43981 atcttagtct tactaatatc cttaaacaat tagaaccagg taaatattca tttggaggca
    44041 cgccactact tttatctaaa atctttagat gattattgtt taactgaatg ttatactaag
    44101 agtttagtag atacaaattg ttgatttagt attatgggtt ctccaggtta ttgccctttt
    44161 cttaatgttt ttgattcata tgatccaaag gatttagtag tcctacggac tcagcaagct
    44221 atatatttat cgagttgata gtacagaaat aacttataga cttaaaaaaa tattaaaaag
    44281 tgctaaatgt caaactcaaa tagatttaag tagagatact ttattagtta taactaaagt
    44341 caatgatata aataataaag aactaagtaa agaagagaca tttaaaatta aaattcctgg
    44401 tccgcttcgc acaaataggt catactaaac gtttctactc tactacaaga agagtagtgg
    44461 ataaaactaa taataattta gaaccagata ctattaacat aaaggagagt aattctttaa
    44521 ctttaaacaa atacgaggta aatataaagg atgctctaga tcctatttta aacaataatg
    44581 tgtttaagtc taatgatatg gttaaaataa ttttgaacaa tttaatcaat atcattaagg
    44641 aatatccctc ccttcggagg gatcagccag ctccctatta atgaagatac tcaattaaag
    44701 atagaaaact atctttttaa tcaatataaa ttcttatcag atagtaaaga taaagttaag
    44761 atatctggta tagatattag tttatttaat aaagaattaa aagagtattg tttttctaaa
    44821 cgtgatgatt tttatttata tttagattca cttagagaaa gcttaaattt agaggcacgc
    44881 cacaaaatta gtggcgtgct gatgaggcga agcctactcc ggactactaa atagactagt
    44941 taaacctgta gatattcata actattatat aagagaagtt ttaaatggtt tagataataa
    45001 agaaattata aattatatct tctatgtttt atttttaatt ttaacataca acggtatgat
    45061 tttagatagt gatgatgtaa aagaggatga aaaaacaaag ataggattaa catctattag
    45121 tatggactta ggtaaatttt tatcaaggcg caagctctag acttcgtctc tatatagtaa
    45181 agttatataa aaatagagat aaggaaaaat tttcacaagg agcttgctgt agtccagaag
    45241 cctaataaaa gttttaaaga agaattttta agtctctctg ctagcttcgc tagccctact
    45301 tagcttttag aagaggcggg ctatatttct tcgaaatcag ccagcctatt aaagaaacaa
    45361 aaatcgataa acctaagtct gatggaggcg ttacgctaag ttgttattaa tatagacgca
    45421 agctatcgat ttagaattag taggaggagg aaaatatagc aagtttgcgc atagactatt
    45481 cctacgggag agcttgtgta ttctgtagcc atcgaacttc gtactgtacc aggggtttga
    45541 aagagttcgc tatgaatagt tctgtaaatt atacagttta atgtatacct cttgctgttt
    45601 acagtaaggt tacttaaaaa aaataaataa atatataccc tttctaggta gtagactatt
    45661 ccatatccct atttcctgag ggatacactt cgttaggtat caggaatatt ttttttttcg
    45721 ctcgctataa aagtatattt atataccata tatatataat ttaaaaatat tatgagaata
    45781 ttaaaaaatc accctttatt aaaattagct aatggttatt taatagacgc ttcacaacct
    45841 agtaatataa gttacttatg aaatttcgga tctttattat tactttgttt agttatacaa
    45901 attgtaactg gagttacttt agcaatgcac tacaaccctt cagtattaga agcatttaat
    45961 tctgtagaac atattatgcg tgatgtaaac aatggatgat tagtacgtta cttacatagt
    46021 aacacagcat cagctttctt ctttttagtc attatttgtg tagatttcgt ctactttttt
    46081 ttgtgtaatc ctttatttac ttcaaacaaa ccttgtataa aataccttgc tacaaaagat
    46141 gcaagattaa aaagtagtaa agctcagctg cctttatttg cactccgcaa atatagcaga
    46201 gcactatctt ctaaatcagg tatacataac atagtaactt cttctcacag taaaatagga
    46261 gacatagcat gtgaaacagc ccccacacat aaacctgaaa acttagcctt tctttcagat
    46321 gaagagtttg gcgaatgatt cagaggtttt gtagatgcgg agggttgttt ttcaatacaa
    46381 actgtgaaga atcacttcaa atttattttc actttttgtc tgcatattga tgaaacacct
    46441 ttaattaaat atatcataca aagattaggt gtaggtgctt tctctttaag agagagctct
    46501 gtaaatttta ctgtttcaag taaggatgca ctactcgtaa tttttggtgt attagacaaa
    46561 agacccctaa atactagcaa aaacttaaac tacctagcct ttagacaagc ttacgatctt
    46621 tatttttatc gtgaatctgt taatatttcc tcagaactat ctcaagaaat tgtcaccctt
    46681 aaagataaaa tgaataaaaa gagagtagag tttaaacagt cgacagatca taagatacac
    46741 attactcctt actgattgct agggtttgta gaaggtgagg gttatttttc cacgaataaa
    46801 acagattaca gcttaaaatt tggtataggg caaacttcac aggaaataat agtattagaa
    46861 gctatacaga aatatttttt agcactacca acagctaaaa attatgtgga aagaaataat
    46921 actaacctag ttagcttagc cacatataac caagctaaag gtagggatta taaggctatg
    46981 gcccaactag ttataaccca gaggtatttt atatctaacg ttattatacc tttttttgac
    47041 aagttaacct ggttaagtaa aaaatttaag gactatgttg actgaaagtt aattttagac
    47101 cttataaacc atggttgaca ttttacggaa gaaggtaaaa agttgatctc tttaattacc
    47161 caaggtatga ataattatag attatctaat aacactacct ctgaagagga tacttcacga
    47221 gcagatgtga aagaaagagc attaaaactt ttatcttctc cttcaaattt tgaagtacaa
    47281 gcgaacggta aaatattaat aaaatcctta ggtacttatc ttaaaggtag aggtaacgta
    47341 ggggttaatg tcttaaatac caaaggtgaa atagtcttta agtttaattc tataaaagat
    47401 tgtgctttgt ttttcaatgt ccatactaga actataaata gaagattaga taagggttct
    47461 ttggtggagc acgataacca aaatctggta ttccaacgtg atgttcgttt accttaatat
    47521 catgccatca gtattaaagt tatacaaata atataagtaa ataaagtaaa tctaattaaa
    47581 actaggccaa aattccatta tctttgagag ggagcaataa accaacacct ctagggcgtt
    47641 tatatatagc agttgtcatt aaacgtgtta atattgattt attgctacct gtttgttcgg
    47701 ctgcggattt ttttctatag aaaaaaaaat aaagcaagcg gcagtaggct tcgcctcata
    47761 atggaaataa aaataagagc cttgagaaag ctcttaaggc taaattgtgg aagtgaacct
    47821 tctgctataa accatcaaat tgcgggaaac ccctaaagaa atttcaacca agtaagtatg
    47881 gtaacataac ttatggcaca ggtaatgact cgtggtacgg taaaatcgaa atttatatac
    47941 gaaagttaaa tgggcaatct gcagccaagc atctactact aatacttagt aaggtgtgca
    48001 gttcatcgac taaatgttgg ttggcattat ctatttgata gtgcttaaga tatagtcaaa
    48061 ccctactcga aagagtacag aggtaataaa gaattaagtt gactagcaaa taaataggca
    48121 agtatcttta cccctaagct ttggttctta tctttattat cttttaaatg ggtggtaatc
    48181 cctacaacta accatagatt actgcttagg gagaaggatc ctaactcagc ctgttttgta
    48241 gtatttgcac tacaaatggt aaaaggatag atttggtact tacacatagg aagaggtata
    48301 tactacgcat cttatagagc accaagaaca ttgacatgag tcataggtac aataatcctt
    48361 atcgttatga tagtaacagg attcctgggt taccttacaa tagcccaaaa cgactataat
    48421 aataataaaa taacaactac gacaaccttt aacgataaaa gatattattc aacatcgaga
    48481 aataataaag aggagacttc gttcccacgt ataaataagt ttttattagc caaaaatctt
    48541 aatcctgttt ttatctatca taatctaaat gaagattcag ttcgtaaaaa tatagctaaa
    48601 gaaactaagg gacttagtgg tatttatatg atcttaaata aagaaacttt aagttattat
    48661 ataggatcag cttctacaga cagaattaac tctagatttt caaaacattt aatatattta
    48721 aatggtagta aaatagttaa aaattcagtt aataaatatg gtttacataa ttttgtcttt
    48781 attgtattag aattattccc tgaaatagtt aatcaagaaa ataataaaaa attattagat
    48841 ttagaagatt tttatctaaa atctctttta cctgactata atatattaac cgaagcagga
    48901 tctagctttg ggtataaaca tactgaagtt aatagaataa agatgaaagc taattatagt
    48961 gagaagggta gagaagaaat aggtagtttg aatagaggta aaactttatc ttctgaaact
    49021 atagaaacta tgagacaatc agctttaaat agaaaacctt tagactatac agaacaaggt
    49081 gttttaaata tgaaaaagaa ttctaagcct attatagtaa aagaattaaa taatactgta
    49141 tatggcgaat ttaatagtat agttgaagca gcagaagctt taaattgttc aactaaaact
    49201 atacaaagaa cattaaaaag tcctagcaaa agattaaaaa gacgttgaat agttgattat
    49261 gttaaataag gcgggctccg aaggataagc tcccttaaat tattattata gttgtagtcc
    49321 tgcaagtata tagttttatg caatttatgg aaagaaataa aacttaaagc agagtaacct
    49381 gacaaggtta ttgaagaaac caaatcgttt ctttggcaat gctagtgaaa acgatcaaag
    49441 tatattttaa tataagagat cgtcggttat tcatataatc gcgacagact gggtcactgg
    49501 tgggtagctg aaatgctgct taatgcacag tcgaggctta tagtagtact ttgtagctaa
    49561 tttaaattag ctacaaagta ctactaatag aatatacgaa ttcaaagtta ttctaactat
    49621 tattaacttt gtaaaataaa tttaacttat ttatggcctg aatgaaggat ttctagccac
    49681 acctataatt aaacactcaa acactacacc tattcctact ccagcccccg ctagagctat
    49741 agttgctaaa ccagctccaa taagttaaca acgatgggtt ctaaccagcc actatgatga
    49801 tagaatttta cgatttaatt ataaatatgg gttatacacc cgggatagaa actctcagaa
    49861 atacaacttt ttcaggtcag gatttaaaaa gtgcattttg tgaagcatta agttctcata
    49921 actataattt aagacaagca aaaaaacttg ttttagattt atgttttaat agggatactg
    49981 taaggctaaa ttttttatta ggatatcgtg atgaaggggt aatgaattat atattggaga
    50041 ttgctaataa gcatagagag ttttacccat taacccgaaa attaataaat caatatttat
    50101 ataatctaac tgaagatatt gcctattcat atatagaatt ttatcaagat aatgtagtta
    50161 gatatctttt tctaccagat gaggcagata agtttatagc tatggtaagg gaaagtccta
    50221 ttctaaagca tatatattat gttgacgcgg gttctaaggt aagaagtccg gggtttggag
    50281 tggcaaagtc taatctactg ctacaaagtg aagtatttaa gtatgaaacc gcagaaatgt
    50341 tctctaaaat acgtaatctt ggtagagcag atatagggca gatggatatg atagaaatac
    50401 catatgaagg aaatgtcatg cgggccataa gaaaagatga ggcatgaaga gtattaaagg
    50461 ctgctaattt tttataataa ttatgggtta gctttagctt gcttattctt acagaaaaaa
    50521 agtttaaggg ggggcgagac tttgtctact gccgaaggat ggagaggaat aaaaaaaaat
    50581 atattttttt ttatactaaa cgaagtttcg ccctccttgt aataggtaag cttgtatgtt
    50641 ttaccttatg gacaaatgtc attatgaggt gctacagtta ttactaattt aattagtgct
    50701 gttccatgaa ttggacaaga catagttgag tcaacaaaca ctattattaa tttatgttta
    50761 ggtattatta ctttattttt aatgtacggc gcaatgcgaa cttatttact atatttaaaa
    50821 gtttatacta aggaaacttc tttacctacc ataggtacta tacataagaa tgctctaaaa
    50881 aaaagtaata aaactttaag attagataaa caagaatata tttcgatacc ttcatctttt
    50941 ttagcttttt tagctggatt aatagatgga gacggatata ttcaaataag taaaacacca
    51001 aaaggattta taactatgaa attagttata tcattacatt tagaagatat ttctacttta
    51061 gaatatatac attctgtttt aaaattaggt aagattaata tatataaaga tttaaaaagc
    51121 cctacttgca aattagttat taataaaact gatttacaag aagtattatt tcctttattt
    51181 atttataata atatattttt cttaactaat actagaatag atcaatttaa tttagctatg
    51241 tatatattaa gaaatgatat aaaattacaa agtgaaattt cagaggttaa gaatgtacca
    51301 tttgtttttg aaatacctaa aagtccagta gactatacat tattaccttt ttttaaaaat
    51361 tgaattgtag gatttaaaca tccttgaaga taccccgatc ttattgaatt tgttagagaa
    51421 aaccctctta catataaaag agtaaaaaaa gaatataaaa gattatgttc taatcgaaag
    51481 agttattata atttattaaa gtattgtaga gatctggaac atgtaaataa aaagtagaac
    51541 atgtagtgag taaacaaata attaaaaggg gaagctctcg ttcccgcctt aaattgttta
    51601 ctcataacct tatctttaat atttacaata gtttgcttat ttagcagttt atatatttat
    51661 aaatataggc gtagactgcg tctagcaagc ccgctcttaa tacaaaattc ttgttatttt
    51721 agtctttaag gcaagaatta tatacatttt attttttagt taatagcaat aataatgaaa
    51781 tatagctctt taaaatcttt tagagtaggc acagcttact ctcctataga acaaaataca
    51841 gttaaacctg taaatactaa tatagtagtt tgaggctcta atttaaattc aacagcaggg
    51901 gaaggtcgtt ttacaaaaat agtgaaaaac atgattgcat taccacctta tcaaaaaagt
    51961 gttattattg gaatactttt atcagatggg aatctatctt cttctaaatc acatgaaaac
    52021 ccacatctaa catttaaaca aggtttaaaa aactcaaact atgtttgatt tgcttacttt
    52081 atattagctc attattgcaa ccttcatcct agtttagtta aaagttttag aaaaaacaga
    52141 gtagcttttg ctatatattt ccgtactaga ggattgccat gctttaatga attaagacat
    52201 ttattttata aagataaagt aaaagtagta cctgaagata tatataatct tttaactcca
    52261 gtagctttag cacatttaat aatgggcgac gggtctgcta aagagtatgg tttaattatt
    52321 tgtactgatt cttataaatt aatagacata gttcgtttaa tgaatgtttt aatgattaga
    52381 tataatttaa attgcaaatt acgttttcat acaccaactc aacctagaat ttatataagt
    52441 caacattcta tgcctgtttt acgtgaacta gtaaaaccat atatggctga atcaatgtta
    52501 tataaaatag ggttataatg tttaatatgg tgggtgagtg gtttatttgt gtctaaggtt
    52561 ctttttttat taaaaaaaac aatgatggtt gttttcaatt aaaacaaaga atacattctg
    52621 atttatttga agcttttaaa ttgatttttt ctacaaatag aaaaatagat agtacaaata
    52681 actataatca atttggagtt agttccaaat cagatgtaca aaaagttata aattattttt
    52741 cattttcagg tttacatcct ttagtgggat taaaatatat acaatatgaa aaatgattaa
    52801 ataatttgcg tgcaagttca cgttatagta aattaaatta ccctaaataa cctaaacata
    52861 aattaataat tttaatgggc tccttaaaaa taataaataa ttatttttag aggcataatg
    52921 gggaaaatta caaggacatt taataaataa acaacctccg ttttattaaa ttatttgtag
    52981 cggaacttaa ttcggtatat aaggcgcaag cttaggatta agagcgttca acgactaatg
    53041 agtgagttat accaacaata agctcaacac gataacccct aaatcttctt aaagaagatt
    53101 taagaaatag tctaaataca tcttaataga tgtaaagtat aaattaaata ttctacaaaa
    53161 acaatcgtca tttgaggagg tttatataca gatgaaccac attgcggcga cgtaatgtta
    53221 aaaattctgc ttaatgctgg aacatctccc atcttaggat ttgcatacga cttattcttg
    53281 ttatttttaa caattatttg cgtgaaaatt gcaatgacat ggagacaatc agcaggggtg
    53341 agaagtattc atacttcaga agcctctcag agactacatg cagaagatct cacctacgct
    53401 tatttagtag gattatttga aggagatgga tttttttcta tcacaaaaaa aggaaaatac
    53461 ctaacatatg aattaggtat tgaattatct attaaagatg tacaattaat ttataaaatt
    53521 aaagcattat taggtatagg agttgtaagc ttcagaaaaa gaaatgaggt agagatggta
    53581 tctctaagaa ttagagataa aaaacattta aaaaacttta tactacccat ttttgataaa
    53641 taccctatgt tttctaataa acaatatgat tacttaagat ttagaagtgc tttgctttca
    53701 ggtattatat attctgaaga tttacctgaa tatactagaa gcaatgtacc tttaaattct
    53761 gtagaatcta ttttagataa gtcttacttt tcagcttgat tagtaggatt tatagaggct
    53821 gaaggttgct ttagtatata taaattaaaa aaagacaatg attatttagt agctagtttt
    53881 gatattgccc aaaaagatgg tgatatttta ataaaagcta taagtaagta tttatctttt
    53941 accaccacgg tttatttaga caagtatgat tgttctagat taaaagttac aagtgtaaga
    54001 tcaatagaga atactattaa ttttttagat agagcaccgg taaaactaat gggaaataaa
    54061 agattacaat acttattatg aataaaacaa ttgcgtacaa tatctagata tgcggaaaaa
    54121 ataaaaatac cttcaattta ctaaataaac aagagatcat gatatagtcc gatcaatgaa
    54181 gagatttatt gagtgtagtg agagtattta attaatatta aatacgtgac taccaacaca
    54241 aatgctctgt aaataacgca acattaaaca gattcttcgc tttacatttt gtattaccgt
    54301 ttattttagc ggcattagtt ttaatgcata tgatagcttt acatgataca gctggatcaa
    54361 gtaatccatt aggagttcca gtatattatg atagaatgcc tatggctcct tatttcttat
    54421 ttaaagattt aattactata tttatcttta tatttgtttt aggaatattt gtattcttta
    54481 tgcctaatgt tttaggtgat agtgataatt atataattag gaaagctagt tattgtcaga
    54541 atgaacttct ggctacaaga aaccatcaaa ttgcgggaaa accctaaagc aatttcaacc
    54601 aagcagacat ggtaacatag tttgtggcac aggtaacgac tcgtggtatg gtaaaatcga
    54661 aattgattat ctaatgtctg ataaatgggt aatccgcagc caagcaccta tcactgtatt
    54721 tacagtgagg tgtgcagttc atcgactaaa tgttggttgg cgcaagctta agatatagtc
    54781 aagccccttt cgaaagaatg caggatcttt tttttgataa gaagatttcg ttaaatggat
    54841 aggtttagta gtcctacgga ctcagcaagc tcctatttag ggagaatgcc ttagtcaggc
    54901 gtaactgtta tttaattact ttctatactt ttttaaagac tgaaagttat atatcctctt
    54961 tttatcaaaa taattctctc ctgacggaat ctgccgacag tcttaaacct gcccgtgtag
    55021 gaaaagtagg aaataaagaa atgactcttt atgaagttaa aagtttattt caaactataa
    55081 agaattcaga tccttcatat gaaggatctg aaaaagaatt tggtttactt gccaatggtt
    55141 tctggcaagc ggaagggtat ataggaggta tatttagatc tgagttgaat ttttatccta
    55201 tctgctcagc tactcagttg ttttctgaag aaagcgcgaa attttttatt agattagaca
    55261 aagctttatg taataaagga acttttagta taactttaaa tagctttggt aagtttgtta
    55321 ttgcttatag attatccggt tgagatactt ttttttctgt atttgttcct tatttctata
    55381 tgcaatatgg tgaaaaatat cgtgctattc taaaactaaa aaaaatttat gaattaaaag
    55441 attatattaa acatcacagt tcagacgata aggctaaagt tttattagtg agtcttgttt
    55501 attctttaac tgctcattct cctcgttata aagtaagttt agaagaaaaa ttaatttctt
    55561 taaatttaga tcagggctta ttgaaagaat tacctttata taaagaaaat gatgtaaaac
    55621 catctttctt atttatatta gggttctttt taggtgatgg tactttacat ttgaaactgg
    55681 aatgaaaaga caaaaatagt actgttgtta ttgttccttt atttaatata atacaatcta
    55741 atgtagaatc aaataaatat ataatggaaa gaatgactag ttgtttaaac gctttgaata
    55801 ttaaagctaa tttagacaaa ggtactaata cttttacttt aacagtaaaa ggtattgata
    55861 atgtatttaa ttctttattt cctttattga aaaaatattc gcatttctta tatgggaaaa
    55921 gagatagctt taatttatta gtatgagtag aggggctaat tagatcagga ggccatcaca
    55981 cttattttgg tctaaaagcg cttgtatata gaatatatca tagtactaat gagcgtatta
    56041 cagacaaaga agtttgaatg agccgtcttg aggactgatt aaaagcagtt tctgctcgta
    56101 gagaatgtgg agaatattat atttcaccta tatacacttc taataaacag attataggtt
    56161 gacaagtacg tttcccctct actttaaagt taccaaaatc caataaagca tttatgtctt
    56221 caacctgtgg tggtcaagat aaagctttag caatagctgt gcagtataga gataaaattc
    56281 tttcagattg aattaatctt aatttttagt ggctggctgg cgtgcctctt caaagaaatt
    56341 atgcccgcct cttcaatatg ttttcacctt agtaaatata aagtacccgc ttcgcgcttc
    56401 gcactaatga gagatagagg tagtaacaaa tctgactaac taatctgggc taaccctatg
    56461 caaacaccac ctgccatagt acctgaatga tatttattac ctttctatgc tattttaaga
    56521 tctattccta ataaattatt aggagttatc gcaatgttag ctgcaatatt aattatttta
    56581 atattaccta aggctgacct aggtttaaca aagggtttac aatttagacc tttaagcaag
    56641 gcggctttct acgtcttttt agtgaacttt ttaatattaa tgcaaatagg tgctaaacat
    56701 gtagaaagtc cttttataga aataggacaa ctaagtactg ctttatattt ttctcatttc
    56761 ttatttatat taccggcagt aagtatatta gaaaatactc ttgtagattt agaattacaa
    56821 aataatgcca aaaatatata gggttaatgc tatgtatagc ttgcttttta ctacaaagta
    56881 gtgctgtgta gcccctccgg ggctcgtggt attttttttt tcgaaaaaaa atactacaca
    56941 cgaacgagta aaaaaaaaat aaagttttct ttattttttt tttattgcta gagcgagggg
    57001 cgctagctct ccgtctccga ttccgtagga atcggaatac ggagagcttg cgcctggaat
    57061 actcgttagc agcgtctgct aagtaaggca ctgctttgta gtactagcaa agattaagat
    57121 tgtaaacggt tttacacggt gattgcagat catttgaatg aggttcaatt cctccttaat
    57181 ctttatttta tttagtagtg ctgtagtgct agcactagca ctagcaagtt tgagcaagct
    57241 cttgcttgct gattattttt ttctgtgctt ctgtgcgaag catacagaaa aaaatcagaa
    57301 ggactattac tctaacttat ataattatta aaggtaaaaa aaacaatacg agcttgctga
    57361 ttattttttt ctgtgcttct gtgcgaagca tacagaaaaa aatcagaagg actattacta
    57421 gacgaagtct agccccccct ccagaagaat gcctcccgga gggaatatgg ctactgacag
    57481 tttattatta tagcttgcga gtccatccat atccctttgg gatcagtagg actactaact
    57541 gtatgtttta atcctttatt aattatagat taactaatat ttagaatata caaataagtt
    57601 actactacag atgaattttt ttttattgta gttttagtac cttagcacgt agtatcgctt
    57661 gcgagcaatt tcgttgtagg cttaactata ctataataat ttcactaaat agccacgata
    57721 gtggttattt taaagattgg ggctgctttt ctgctatagc tgcttcttgc tttataccta
    57781 taaagcaaga agcagctaag caaacagaag tagctgacaa aataaatatt tgtatttaaa
    57841 atgttttaga atagtacttt tatggctgct agcttgcgta tttgaacttt tctccaggtg
    57901 aacgaagttt ctagtaggag tacacttcgt tagagggagg cgcccccgaa gaagtacccc
    57961 ctcttcgcac cgtccccctc tagtatcgct acctagaatg gagttcctat cctacggaga
    58021 gcttgtgcca atatatcggc taagcagaaa ttcgcaagct agcaaactag aagtatatgc
    58081 tacgtatatt gcaccactag taaccataat cgaataattt gatagatcag gctagatagc
    58141 ttattactgc ttgcgagtcc atccatatcc ctttgggatc aggaggacta ctaagtagca
    58201 gatataatct aacccacgtt atcatttttt ttatttagta atagctatcc cgatccccga
    58261 ccctctctcc ggggggaaaa aatcttttta ctattccgag ctttcgcgat tcgttcccct
    58321 aacgaagtgt atgaatgcca cccagaggga tatggaatcg gcagattttt tttcttcgaa
    58381 ggcgctagct cttcagccta cccctcgcta tcggggatgg ggatgaaacg aagtttactc
    58441 ttcgttcaca tgagctctca gaaggatgcc cccttgtttc tttaacccgc tatatccctc
    58501 cgggatcagc gaacaaagtt ccctcctgct tttactaatc ctagaggagg agcttgcgta
    58561 tacgaagtct cttcgtgaaa cgaatagcgc catatccctc cgggtacgca ggctaagggt
    58621 taaaatataa tatgattttg tagaaccgtt atcacattaa tttatagtgg ggagctctag
    58681 caaactcgct cgtaattatt aattaaaaat attagttaat aacttttaag tgaaaaatta
    58741 tgttcacaaa gagtacttta attatttcct aattttgtct ttagataagg agagttgttc
    58801 ccaccagcct aatttgacct taagatccca aatgtctatg ggtatggaaa gatgatttaa
    58861 ttctacaaat gctaaagata taggtacact atatttaatc ttcgctcttt tctcaggatt
    58921 attaggaaca gctttttcag tgttaattag acttgaactt agtggacctg gagtacaata
    58981 tatttctaat aatcaattat ataacagtgt aattacagct cacgctatat taatgatatt
    59041 cttcatggtc gacaattgaa gactatttaa ttttaatttt caagctagca cccttcgaat
    59101 atttttttca aagaaaaaaa ttacagaggt cgctctcaat aataaccaaa acaacactat
    59161 tactattaca aatagtaata ataataattc taataaaaat aacgatgaag ataaaatacc
    59221 actatatact aaagtatata tagaaaaccc ttttaataat agaaatctta tcttaaaagt
    59281 atcgaaaaat caaaaaggtg tttatgtttg agaaagtaat gatcatgctt atgtaggaca
    59341 ttctatcaat ttgtataata gaataagttc ttactttatg ccatctattc ttcaaactaa
    59401 agcacgtaga gtgttacgtt attttaataa acacggattt caagatacaa atcttacaat
    59461 ttatataatg gatgagaatt ctagcttaga tgacgttgta agcttagaac agcattttat
    59521 agatacttta aaaccaagtt taaacgtaga tttggtggca agcagttctg gttatcatga
    59581 accaatgggc caagaaataa gagatagatt acgtaaacaa agaggtactc ctgtatatat
    59641 ttataacgta gaagatttta ctttattata tatatttgaa tcgaaacaac atatgtatga
    59701 ttcaataagt attcatcata aaactttaaa taactgttta gatgcaggta cagtgtattt
    59761 agatacttta tttttatctt tggatttaat agaagaatct gaaaatacga atttattaac
    59821 tctagaggga ataaaagagt tggtaaatga aaaacgtgca ttatatacag ttaaacatcc
    59881 tgcttctatt tctattttag cagaatttaa agacgattca agtaagaatc tggaattttc
    59941 atcgttaaca agtttagcta atcacttaaa aggagatcgt gtaactatta gacaatattt
    60001 aaaaggtgta aaatcaggtt attatagagg aaaatgaaaa tttacatata aagattaaat
    60061 agaaaggcat ggccgggtaa ggcagaaatg ctttacttta ttttcactat atgcaggaat
    60121 ccccttagag cctttaaaac tagtaccgca gactatatgt tagcagtgga atacagtgac
    60181 attttaaagg attgggtaat ccgcgggaaa ccaaagataa ttttgttatc gagtaggatc
    60241 ctaagagact acacgtgaaa tatcttagtg tatattttat aatattcaaa gataaagata
    60301 tagtccgtac atattcgaaa gattatgagt aaacgtatgc ctgcattaat aggtggattc
    60361 ggaaattttc taatgccttt aatggtagga ggtcctgaca tggcattccc tagattaaat
    60421 aatattagtt tctgattatt acctcctagt ttattattat taatattctc tgcttgtatt
    60481 gaaggaggtg tgggtacagg ttgaacactt ttgaaggata aggtgttgct ctttggtaac
    60541 ttagaggcaa taaaactcta ctcgatgcgt gaaacccttg aagtttatat agcttatact
    60601 attatctact cacttttaat tttagtagta ataatgttaa tagtattctt aggttttctt
    60661 ataaaaaacc taagtacaag acaatatgcc tgggaactaa ctaaattaat gtttagaacc
    60721 catcagagac taaacgtaga gcatcctaat gaaaataata atttatttga ccattctaaa
    60781 tcaattaata gatttaaata ttacgaaaat aaagataatt tccatcaatg attagtaggt
    60841 tttactgatg gtgatggaag tttttcgatt gtcagagtag ctgaaagaaa atgaacccta
    60901 ttttttaaat taactcagag tacttataat ttaagagcta tacattttat taaaaatcaa
    60961 ttaggcgtag gttcaattta cgtagatagc gattgtaata aagcagattt taggataaga
    61021 gatagaaaaa ctataggtgc tacgatttta cctatttttg ataaatatcc tctattgact
    61081 agtaaatact tttcatattt aaaatttaaa aaagcatatg aaatattaga aaatcccaat
    61141 ttatctactc aagataaaga taatttatta ctagcactac aaaaagaaca aatgccttta
    61201 gattatattt ctcctgcatg aaaaacagta aactatgaag ttaatgatac aaataaagct
    61261 aaatctgtta tgagtaaata ttgacttata ggtttcactg aagcagaagg aagtttttat
    61321 cttgtaaata aagcttctac tcgtattgtt catgcctttg aaataactca aaaattagat
    61381 tttatcgttt taaaagctat agctcatata ttgggtataa gtgtaagtag aaaaaaatta
    61441 cgagcttcgc gccacacagt agttactaca aattcacggg ctatttcaaa tataatagat
    61501 tactatagta aaactatgaa aggtataaaa gctgtagaat ttagaatttg agctagatct
    61561 tatgtgaaat ataaaggtaa ctatgaaaaa ttaaatagta taagagaaaa tataagagtt
    61621 ttcagacaaa tcaggctccg ctcttaatga caaatttaaa tataaagatt aagatctaga
    61681 atggattagg atgaaggtat agtccaaact atcatgaaaa tgatagaaat aacgatagta
    61741 tttaaaagag tatgctgcat attttataaa atatgccgcg actaaatatg aggttataaa
    61801 tacaaaaatg ttatccccca ttatcaggat tacaaagtca cagtggacca agtgtagatc
    61861 ttgcaatatt tactttacat ttaacagggg taagtagttt attaggatca ataaatttca
    61921 tcacaacaat tgtgaacatg agaacaccag gaataagatt acacaaacta gccttattcg
    61981 gatgagccgt agttataaca gcagtattac ttttattatc attacctgta ttagctggta
    62041 aaatactgcc agtgttaaat ttggcaaatt gctggaaaca gatatattta tttattatat
    62101 ctttattagc aggatgctta ttttattata aattattaag tatcttcaga gactattcgc
    62161 caaaatttgt atgttttaaa tcttatttaa atatagatcg taaattcttt tctgtaaaaa
    62221 gaaaaattcc atcatgaggt acgcctacta ataatggaga atttgatcct aaattttctt
    62281 cgtatttagc tggtataatt gaaggagatg gtactattat agtacctaaa agagaaagat
    62341 cacttaaagg tgacttatat tacccttcaa tacaaatagt attcgattcg agagattttc
    62401 ctttagcttt aatgttacaa tctaaattaa atcatggatc tatttctaaa aaaaaaggtt
    62461 ctagtgctta tgtcttaaca attaataaat tagaaggtat atttctaata gccaatgtta
    62521 taaacggtta tatgagaact cctaagattt atgctttaca tagattaatt gattgattaa
    62581 atctaagatt tgattttaat ataaccaaga aaaataaaga tataagtgat ataaattcta
    62641 acagttgatt agcagggttt atagacgcag atggtcattt ttcagtaaga acgactttag
    62701 taacggagca ggcttcgcct actaaatatc caaaaataga atgtaaattt gaattatcgc
    62761 aaagacaaaa tgatcataat tatgaaaata atttggaata tttgagtcta attgcggact
    62821 ttttatcttc tactgttaaa gaaaccagaa tgaataggcc aaaccctgaa tatagagtta
    62881 gaactacaaa tgtagatagt aattttatat tagttcaata tcttgagcaa tatcctttat
    62941 tttctagtaa atatttaaac tataaagatt gaataaaagt attgtcatat tttaaagcca
    63001 aaagtcatac aaaatctgag tctattaaag ctatagttga aattaaagca caaatgaata
    63061 ataaaagaac agaatttaat tgagatcatt taaataattt atataactta tacaaataaa
    63121 acatagtccc aacaatatgg cgacatattg agtgtctgcc ttaaacagtt ttgtttatga
    63181 ggttaattaa ttaaccatga gacctggtct agcaggccaa gaatattttt ttgggtatta
    63241 caatggttct tacagaccgt aattttaata cttcattctt tgaagtagcc ggtggtggag
    63301 accctatatt attccaacat cttttcttaa gagatatttt aattaattat tatattttag
    63361 ctattattcc aataattaaa atagccaaaa aatctagctt tttatttaaa ttaaattata
    63421 gtacttcttc aacaagtaat ttttgtttag aatcctttta ctccaaatat aatgaacatt
    63481 tacctggcaa tacctcaccc tcaaaaaaat tcttaacttg atttatagga tttacagaag
    63541 gtgaaggatc ttttatcgta aataatagag gtgatctttg tttcgttatt acacaaagta
    63601 acctagatat ctatgtatta gaatatataa aagaaatttt agggtttggt aaagtaatac
    63661 ctcaatctaa aactacaagt agatatgtta ctcaaaataa aaaagaaata gaattgcttg
    63721 ttcatttatt taacggtaat cttatattac cacgtagaaa ggaaaaattt gaagaatttg
    63781 taaaaggatt taatacatga gtaactaaag gaagaattca attaaataca gttgaaataa
    63841 aacataccta tattttacct agtttatata acaactgact ttcaggtttt actgacggag
    63901 aaggttgttt tacttgttca ataaataaag ataaaggatt cagttttaat tttaatattt
    63961 ctcaaaaatg agagcaagat gttaaaatac tagaacatct ctgttcatta tttaatgcag
    64021 gtaaagtatc caaacatagt tctgataatg cctatgaata tagaataggc ggattagaaa
    64081 attgtagaaa tgtatttact tattttaata actataactt aataacgaaa aaatctgctt
    64141 catatgtagc atgaaaagaa gtacatggtg atttattaaa taaaaatcac ttagatccta
    64201 taaaacgagt tgaattaaaa gaaaaagcta aattaattaa taaatttaat taaagtatag
    64261 ggaaaaaaag tcaaggttta acgtataagt tatgaaactc tcaggacaga tgtaaaaaga
    64321 tataagatcc gtaagagtaa atattctata tagaatatac cttagattta gttagtattt
    64381 agcggatatt acttgtaact cttaagtata atgcgtatat aataaagtat acgttattgt
    64441 acatgttaat agataacata aggaaaagtt aatataaata ctagcaacac tagtgttaac
    64501 ggtcaatgaa tattctcatt cgaagaccgt cggttattta agtgaccgct acagactggt
    64561 tcactggtgg gtagctgaaa tgctgcttaa tgtacagtcg gtttcttccg tatttccgat
    64621 atacgcacaa gcccatgatt attatatcac tggtacctgg atttaacaag agaaaaacaa
    64681 gtaagttaaa tttgaagaaa tggattcttc ggtcaaaaat ggccctttaa attcaattta
    64741 tcgcaacaaa ctataagcga ggagttcgtt ttatatttat taggtactat gcacataagt
    64801 tgtactttgt tgtacaccgt tatagtaaaa atcctaaaaa tttacgataa ttcgcaagta
    64861 accaacgcgc ttagcacgct agtaggaact tcagaggcca tacgtttgtt aaacataaaa
    64921 tcaattcata atcttagtaa gtcccctaat agtttaagat ttaaacaatg actagccgga
    64981 ttaatagacg gagatggttg tttttcatta tctaaaaaag gttatgctag tttagaaatt
    65041 acaatggaca ttcgagatga gtgtgcttta caagctgtaa aaaacgttta cggaggttca
    65101 attaaattaa gatcaggtgt cagtgcacta agatatagat tacatagtaa agaaggtttt
    65161 ctaaatctta ttaatgatgt aaacggtcat ataagaaacc ctaatagatt gatacaatta
    65221 aattatattt gtgtaaaata tgatatagta ttaaaatatc ctgaaaagtt gactagagat
    65281 aatggttgat tatcgggatt tttcgatgca gatgggtcaa ttactataaa gagtacagat
    65341 ggacaattat ctatttctgc aggccaaaag acatctgagt tattaacacc tttagttgaa
    65401 cagtttgggg gttatgtcta catagataga ggtggaaatg gttcatttaa atgatatgtg
    65461 actaagaaag aagatgtact taacctgata gaatatttta aaaaatatcc ctctagatca
    65521 gctaaaaata atagattgca cttagtgcct aagatatatg aattgaagag tatgaaagct
    65581 catactgcgc cttcagggtc tttattagct aaaagctgag agactcttat ggctaaatga
    65641 aaaaattacg gataaattat gtttaaagat atggtccaaa cattttagtg ttacacgtta
    65701 cacactaaaa tgtagcatcc cgaggtaaaa attataagcc tcataatgtt gctgtatgct
    65761 ggaaacactt cgatatcaag ttttaaatac tcccctttca aagatatagt aaaaaagtta
    65821 aaacaatgaa gtcaatcagc aggtaacact tttaaggtta accttaaaag tggaacctca
    65881 gagactatat gcgacaatac tgaaacaata aaaaatattt ctattcatgt ggctactcat
    65941 ttaaaacccc taaacgatga acaatttggg cattatttag ctggtttgat agatggagat
    66001 gggcatttta gtagcgaagc tactaaacaa caattagtca ttgtatttag ttcacctgac
    66061 gttaaattag cctattatat aaaagaagta ataggatttg gtaatgtaaa aaaagttaaa
    66121 gataaaaatg cttacttata tattatatct aacaaagaag gtttatttag agtaattaat
    66181 ttaattaatg gtaaattgag aactttaaat aaatttaatc aagttcttaa taatatatta
    66241 gcttacccta catatgcaaa agaaaatcta gaatttaaaa taaatgattc taataattta
    66301 tataatcatt gaatagccgg attttcggat gcagatgcta gttttcaaat aaaaattatt
    66361 actagagatg ataagcctag acctgaaatt agattaaatt accaagtagt acgctccgct
    66421 aaaaaagata atcctatatt gttattatta aaggaatttt ttggaggtaa tataggttat
    66481 agatcaagtc agggtactta ttattatgga tcaactagtt ttggttcagc taaaaaggtg
    66541 attaattatt ttgatcattt tcatttacaa tctagtaaac atattaatta tcttaaatga
    66601 agaaaagctt atttacttat acaaaaaaaa gatcatttaa cggaaaaagg gttagataaa
    66661 ataagaaaat tcaaaatttc tatgaataga aattcagtat aagatagagt cctaacaaag
    66721 atgtaaatct ttgagtatta attataatag atctagacat taagttaaac ttcctaatat
    66781 tagtaggact aactctatgt tttatttacg actattaaat taatcaaaat taatgttata
    66841 tattaatcgt gccagctttc ggtataatta gtacaactat ctcaactaat tcaaataaac
    66901 caatatttgg gtacatagga atggtcaatt ggcctacgtt aattaataat tacgtaaaac
    66961 ccctctatat gctgggaacc tctaacatct taaatactag aaataataag tatttcagtg
    67021 aaaattttaa ggatattaca atgagcaatc agcaggtaaa taaatttata ttgtttataa
    67081 aggagattac tctctttata tattttattt tttataacct cagagactac acgaggggaa
    67141 tctttcaatc tgaaagatta agatatagtc caatatttta taaaagtact cgaagatcgt
    67201 ttaataatgc agtacctgta aataaagtat ttaaaagaaa ttactctatt gataatcgtt
    67261 tacataaact agatcctaat tgggtgacag gatttgtaga cgctgagggt tgtttttcta
    67321 caataataga agtatctgag gatctaaaac gaaaagttag agtttccttt gaaataaatt
    67381 tacacgaaaa agatgaacaa atcttggtaa gtattaagtc tttttttggt gtaggacaag
    67441 tatataacag atcagataaa aaaatttcta tatacagagt aactaatgta aactacataa
    67501 aagataatat aatacctcat tttatagagt accctcttat gagtaaaaaa gctctagatt
    67561 ttttattatg atcaaaggtt atagaaatta ttctgaacaa agagcatcta agtgaggaag
    67621 gatttttaaa agtactttct tattatgcat atataaacac tggagtgtcc aaaaaggttc
    67681 aaaaatacta tcctaatatt atacctgcgg ataaaccgga tacgttttta cctgaaactt
    67741 tgcatcctca gtgagtatct ggatttgtag cgggggatgg agggttttct atttacatta
    67801 gatctgctaa ggattatgta atctcagaaa aagtatcttg tagatttcac attgctcaac
    67861 acattagaga cttagagcta atgaaattat tcataaaatt ttttgattgt ggttctgtag
    67921 gagtaagatc taataaagct acacctagat gtgactttta cgtacaagat ttttttctta
    67981 tagtagaaaa aatcttacct cattttgata cttatccgtt attaaattta aaacagcaag
    68041 attatctttg ttttaaagaa tgtgtatcta ttattaagtc gaaaacccat ttaactcgtg
    68101 aaggtttaaa taaaattaaa agtttaaact tagagatgaa ttctaatagg ttaaaataat
    68161 actttattta cgtaaaatat cgctatgcta tgatgtctat aggaatacta ggatttatag
    68221 tatgaagttg tgttatggct tcaccctata gtgatatagg gagtacaatt aatttcgcta
    68281 tatgctggaa cagtttagtg ctaattagta ccttgtatgg taaaaatcta attagctata
    68341 ctcaatcagc agacaatctg tccctgtatt ccttaaagga taacaaacag agtgtctcag
    68401 agactacacg cgaaacatct tttaaatttt ccgcatttca tatttattat aatacattat
    68461 ttaaaaataa agacccttta tctgatgaat gattaacttg atttattggg tttgcagagg
    68521 gggatggagc tattcaaacc tacgatgagg gtaaaagagt tcgttttgtt cttactcaaa
    68581 aagaaagtga tatacttcat aaaatacaat ttaaatttaa cataggtgtt gttaaacatt
    68641 ttcctcaagg aaagagtgga aaaaataatg atttttatag atgaatggta gataaccctt
    68701 cacatatttt acttttagct ttattattta atggtaatat agctcaaagc catagaatta
    68761 aacaattagc tctatgagtt aatgctttaa ataatcgttt tggttctgaa actataaagt
    68821 taaataatac tcctgttcca gttacattac aggatggttg attatcaggg tttactgatg
    68881 ctgaaggatg ctttaatgta tctattacag ctaactctag atatacatta ggtcatgtta
    68941 taaaaatgcg ttatatatta gatcaaaaag atggtgttat actaaataaa gtatacgaat
    69001 tatttggatt tggtaaagta acattaagat ctggaactaa ggatgtttat cgttatacag
    69061 ctaccggatt taaagcattg catgatgtga tagtatactt taaattattt ccattacaaa
    69121 ctaaaaaagc tttttctttt gaaaaatgat taattgttca taaccaagtg tataataaat
    69181 tacatttaac tgatgaagga ttatcacaag taagaactct gcaaaaacaa attaatttaa
    69241 ataatagtac gacaaataaa gtaggagcgg cgctagaaaa aaaataattt attatttttt
    69301 ttttaatcgc tacaaagatg aagatatagt ccgacacttc ttgtgaaaga agcatacaga
    69361 gctagcacct tgtatgggta aataaaaaaa atatttatta acggtttggc atcacatgta
    69421 cacagttgga ttagacgtgg ataaacttgt gttcacggta aaaatcttgc tatatgctgg
    69481 aaactcttga ttaagtagtc cactcgtttt tatagcgtta ggcacaatct acttatattt
    69541 aacaagacaa tcagcaggaa actttttttg ttttagtaca atggctaagg ccgctactaa
    69601 aaatacttat aataaatgat ttgaattacc taaaatatct gagcatgtcc ctattcataa
    69661 tagtaatctt aatgatgaag agcttggtta ttttttagct gggttaatag aaggtgatgg
    69721 ttgattcggt aagaaagaac tacatatagt gttttccgaa aatgattcat ctttggctta
    69781 ccttattaaa aaacgtatag gtcacggtaa tatatataaa attaaagata aaaaagctgt
    69841 gagatatatt tgtaaaaata aagaaggctt atctattatt ttatctttaa ttaatgggaa
    69901 atttgtaagt aattataaat atgaacaatt aattaaacat aattatagtg aagattttaa
    69961 tattaatata ttacctccct taatgtcttt atctttagat aattattgat tggcgggttt
    70021 tactcaagct gatggatgtt tccatataag tgttgtaaaa agtaaaacac acaaagctgg
    70081 atatagtata agattagaat tttctttaaa gcaaaatgat gtattacctt taagattatt
    70141 atataatgaa ttagaaatgg gtaatctttc tcaatatcat acaggtgtat gatgttataa
    70201 aagtacagga tataaaactg cagctcattt aattaattac tttgataaat ataatatttt
    70261 tgctggtaaa tatgtagatt atattaaatt tagaaaagtt tatattatga taacagaggg
    70321 taaacattta gaagagaaag gtatcaaaaa aattaaaagt atttcatcaa aaggatcctc
    70381 agagacaagc acgcaagaaa tttaacatat tacgttaaat taagatactg tccaaattac
    70441 taagttcgac aagagcttac tttacagcag ctacattaat aatagctgta cctacaggta
    70501 taaaaatatt ctcatgatta gctacttgct atggaggatc tataaaaatg acaccttcta
    70561 tgttattctc attaggtttt gtatttatgt ttacaatagg agggttaata aaaaaccact
    70621 tagctctccc tttaaagatc gctatatgct gggaacttct gacaattata ctactagaat
    70681 tatattcagt gacaatgtat aattttgaac aatcagcagg gaacctacgg gtatttaatg
    70741 ctttagtagg acccttagag actacacgcg atcctcgtaa tatatttacg agaagatata
    70801 gtccgtgaaa taaaaatgca ttaataggct ccgcctcttc atttagtaac aatagtttta
    70861 attcaaaaac tatttatagc ttacgtaacc attactcaac ttctagtaaa gaagataata
    70921 caaaaaattt cgtagcttta gctgtattcc cgccgaaggc gggatacact tcgttagtag
    70981 caccactaaa gatatattct caatttaaag aggatagatc ttctatttta aaagaacaaa
    71041 aagataaatc agggatttac tgtttaataa ataacataaa cgggcattct tatataggta
    71101 gttctattaa cttagcttct agaatgaaaa attatcttaa caatactttc ttaaaaagta
    71161 gacaaaatgc taatatgccc attgtaaaag ctttacttaa gtatggtcaa tctaacttta
    71221 ctttactaat agtggagtat gtagaacccc aggttttaac tgttagagag acttatttta
    71281 taacatctat attgccttat tataatgtat taaagcaagg ttattcttct ttaggatata
    71341 agcatacaga agaaactaaa caattattat cagaattggc tagtaataga gtacatagtg
    71401 atacaactaa aggtttaata gctaaagctt taacaggtga aaataaccct ttttataata
    71461 aaagtcattc tatggaaagt aaagtaagaa tgatagaagc taaatcagct tatcctgttt
    71521 atatttatga ttcctttaaa aatttattgg ttattttccc ttccgtttca tctttagctc
    71581 atttaattaa atctaatcac tctactattg ttgaggctat aagagagcaa actatattta
    71641 gaggtgaatg atattttacc aatatacctt ataatataag tgataatcct ttaatatcta
    71701 attgaacaca taaagaatgt aaagaattaa tattagatat taataatatg agtcatatta
    71761 gaaaaggaat atttgtgtac gatactaata aaaatttcat acgtaagtat gaaggagtaa
    71821 cggatgcaca aagagactta aatattagtc atagtacaat taaaaaatat gctaaaatag
    71881 ggggttgtta taatggttac atatttagtt atgaaagatt aaatgattaa tgtattttat
    71941 tcggttaaaa attataaata gacccattag gggatcactg acctaatgaa acgacagtga
    72001 gtggtatatt actatttttg gtttcattta ttttattaaa taaaaatata cttaatgctt
    72061 tggatagatt aagggcttcg cctactaaca aggccttgaa aatatacgaa aatttctata
    72121 aagatagaaa agatttatat aaagagttta aagaagataa aacaggatat atttacatga
    72181 tagttaataa attgaatggt aaatgttatg taggaagctc aagatcaatt aaaactagac
    72241 tatataacta ttttaatttg gccttggctg ctgcacaaaa aggaagacct atttcaagtg
    72301 ctattataaa atacgggctt gttaattttg ctttcattgt tttagagaaa gtagatttaa
    72361 atgtacataa cttagaagaa agagaaactt tttggtagtc cgtaggactc agcacgctct
    72421 caattaatta aacctgaata taatgcagtg aaggaagcag ctagaaatat aggcgtccca
    72481 catctgcaat acactaagtt aagaatttca aagagtagat cttcagcctc tgtatatatt
    72541 tacgatgaat ttaaaacact gttagttata gttccttctt taagatcact tgcagtacaa
    72601 ttaggaagtt cttctattag tatagcttta aagagagcta tggcagataa atctttattt
    72661 agatcttctt gatatatatc caatcaactc tttaatgaaa acgataaacc tttaatggag
    72721 gttgattcta ttgagtatat gagtttaata gaaaaaatga agagtcaaaa acatattaga
    72781 aaagccatct ttgtatttaa agatggagaa tttcatcctt cggcaaaaaa tatgatggaa
    72841 tactggctgc agcaaaagct ttaaatattt ctcatgatac aataagatct aatattgaaa
    72901 aaaaatacta cgtacaatgg gtacttattt agttaccata gaagtaacta atataattaa
    72961 atcgaacaca tacacgtgag tggtgttgtg ttagctaatg cttcacttga tatagccttc
    73021 cacgatactt attatgtagt tgctcaaatg ggcctgaatg gtatatcttc ttttaagtgc
    73081 tattttgcaa ctgactatat gctggaaact gtattatttg catattgttt actatttatt
    73141 tatacggctt atctttataa attagatgtt agtaagaata tttttctttt aaatagtcaa
    73201 aataacaata tagcaataag ttctgaactt atgaatacac aatcagcaga aaactgaaaa
    73261 ggattctcag agactatacg tcagttacct gatactgaag attataaatt ttgaaattga
    73321 tttgccggta taatagatgg ggatggaaat tttgatatta gaacaaattc tactaataaa
    73381 caaagagttc ttaaacaaat cagaataaaa ttacataata gagatattag aattttaaca
    73441 cacatacaaa attatttaca tataggtaga attagagcag ataaaaataa accttattca
    73501 atatatatag tatctacaaa agaagagatg aaatatattt tagaacatat taatggatta
    73561 atcagactta aagtaccagg ttttaaagaa gcttgtgctt tatacaatct agattatatt
    73621 gaagctgatt ataatataaa attatatgat ccttattatg caggtttaat agatactgac
    73681 ggttctatag tatttaatta tgctggaaat agaatagaat gtaatttgga atttgaatat
    73741 aatgaatatt cttccaagtt aaattttgat aatactctat taaattctaa acctactatt
    73801 attaaacgta aaagatcaaa ctccttatcc caaagggatc agcgcgcttc gctagaaaaa
    73861 gaattctcat ctataacctt taaatttcaa aatgttaata atatgttatt tatatatgat
    73921 tactttatgc ataatagatt atattctgat attaaatttt acagagtaag taaaattaaa
    73981 cctttcatag aaattagggg atataaaaca tcacctaaag gtagtataga acataaaata
    74041 tactcagatt tcatgattaa ttgaattaaa tataataacc ctttatgata taaagtacct
    74101 tttgttacca aacatttggg ggttagccct agtccatcca tatcccttag ggatcaggag
    74161 gacgagcaag ctcctgaaaa taaataacat attaattaca ggtaaagata tagtccacaa
    74221 ttttattaaa tactaaaaat agcatttcca ctacgtatta agtatgggag ctgtattcgc
    74281 aatgtttgct ggttgatact tctgaatacc taaaatatta ggtttaaatt ataacttaaa
    74341 tttagctaaa gttcaattct gacttttatt cataggggtt tttctaaagg gaagtacttt
    74401 tgtaatgaag gatagattac atagatgatt ttctacaaag cgtagaaatt ctcagtttga
    74461 tcctaaagag tttgaattat tttttgaaaa tgttaacaaa gaaaaaagaa atatatataa
    74521 agaattaaga aaaaaatcag gtgtttattt gtttataaat aacattacta atgatttata
    74581 tataggtagt agcacaaatt taactagcag aatggttagt tattattact atactaactc
    74641 acaaaaacca tctaagttag ttataattag agctatgaaa aaatatggtt tagataattt
    74701 ttctttggca attatagaat tatgtgaaaa agatctttgt ttaatattag aacaaaaatg
    74761 aattgatcat tatacaccta aatataatgt tttaactgta gtattcccgg agggaatcgg
    74821 caattcatta gtagcttgcg cacacaaaca tagtatcgac acaattacta aattaaaaga
    74881 aaaactaagc aaagagaatc atcctaagtt tggtagtgtg acttcaactg agacaaagaa
    74941 agctattagt gacagtataa agtattttta tacagaaaat agccatccaa gtaaaggatt
    75001 gaaaggttca ttagctcctc aatatggtat aggaggtaaa ttcgtctatt gttataatag
    75061 acaaggtgaa gaattgattt tcccttccat aaatggagct agacaacact tcaaagttag
    75121 atgaactctt gtaaaaaata atatggataa aaatgaatga ataactctta atggtgaaga
    75181 ttgattaata caatctatcc ctaaacaaaa ttaatttgat tagcccctcc caatccttct
    75241 atatgctgga aactctcata aagcttaagt acttattaaa taagtaaaaa tcttaagtgt
    75301 atctagacaa tcagcaggaa accaaagtaa caacacatgt tattagtagg atcctcagag
    75361 acttcacgaa ggaggttatt ttaattaatt aaaataatca atatatagtc cacacaacat
    75421 gtaatcttac attcttccct caacatttct taggtttaca aggaatgcct agaagaatta
    75481 gtgattatcc tgatgctttt gcaggttgaa atttaataag tagtataggt tctatagtaa
    75541 gtgtaatagc tgcatgatta ttcttatata ttgtatattc acaattagta gaaggaaaag
    75601 tggcttctag aaatccttga ttaactccag gattctacac agacgtatta caagctaatt
    75661 taaatagaag ctacactagt ttagagtgag gattatcaag cccaccaaaa cctcatgcat
    75721 ttgtaagtct acctttacaa agctaaaatc agtacgtagt acgccgtacg cctatttata
    75781 tctagctttt cataacaaag tagtaaccat attcccggcg aatatcccca cttcgtcggg
    75841 attagacgaa taaaaaaaaa tatatttttt tagagcggac ttcgttcgcg ccgccagacg
    75901 aagtctagcg ccatattccc tccgggaatt cgggaattag ggggaggcta gcgaagttag
    75961 cctccctgcc tactcgctgg gtatattaac gctacatagt acgtataata ttcctagctt
    76021 tatatagctt gctaattagt tgtatagcct gcttttcgta ttacctaatt cccgaattcc
    76081 cgaattagga tacacttcgt taggggtaca cttcgttagg gaatcgggca aggccgattc
    76141 ctcgtataca tgaaaagcta gatttaagtc tcattagctc aatggcagag cagaatactt
    76201 ctaatattta gatcttagtt cgagtctaag atgagatagg tatagagaaa tctatattat
    76261 aaagataata agtagtctat taaatcaata aagaaaattt ttttatcggc tatttttgct
    76321 tctagatcat aatatttaat atctagctta gctggcttag ctaaagctat aaagctaaag
    76381 cacgaattat agaaggaggg tacgacttcg tataaatagg agtacgctta gatataaaaa
    76441 aaaatagcca gctaaagcta ctcttttgtg tgcgcgtagg ctgggactat tcgtggagag
    76501 catcttcgcc ctcgagtaag gggtcggtag tcctacggac cagcaagctc gattcgttcc
    76561 acggaagaat gccaccctat ttttttttac tagtattccc tcctgatccc tagcttgcgt
    76621 agcaagctcg ggatatggat gggagagact tcgtctacgc aagctcgcct agaacaaagt
    76681 tcctccttgc cataaactaa acgtattaga ttattctata aatagtttaa tatatagtat
    76741 ataagagcta gctagaacga agtccgctct tatatacttt ttatttacct acgagtgacg
    76801 cgttgtgcac gtattataat taaattacaa caataaaaaa tatgaaggca aaagccctaa
    76861 aattaattaa tcttttaaca tataaagata tagatatacc tagacctcat gtctttgtga
    76921 atcttccgtt aaaaagtacg gtttcaccgg tagagcttac agatataact ttaaagatta
    76981 atgaactatt acctcaactt tctgatttta taagtcaatt tcacagtatc atcttgacta
    77041 ataatataaa tgttataaca gatgcaggcg gtaatatgtc attagatgtt cctggtacta
    77101 tgtcggacac tgatgcagat aaatttagta gaagaataag tattattgat cgtttaataa
    77161 caacacgtgg tcaagaaata aatgatttat tacagaaagg attagaaata gaaggtaaat
    77221 taaagaaaga aaatgttaac tatacttcgc aaatattaga taaagtcaat gaatttaaga
    77281 gattaaatgc ttcttataaa cattaatagc tctaacttta gctttattct tctgttattt
    77341 atctagtaga cgaagtctag agctacgccc tagactattc catccttcgg aggaattagc
    77401 aagctctaga cttcgtctac tcctccccct aattcccgaa ttcccgaatt ccctaattcc
    77461 ctattcccta ttcccggcag ctacgcagcc gggaataggg aatcgggaat cgggaatggg
    77521 gaatcgggaa tcgggaatat ggctactgct tcgtacacta atttagtatt attaatatta
    77581 taagattaaa caaaacaaaa taaaacatag ctagcttact atatttatgc ttagcttatt
    77641 tctagtttga tatttcagag ctcgcgcccc ccccttcggc gggatcagaa attagcaagc
    77701 tctatttagg gacgagcatg cgccgtattt tcgagcttgc ggatcccgag cttcgccccc
    77761 ggagggagag acttcgtcta cagcaagctc gggatatgga tatgaaaatc gccaacggcg
    77821 ctagctcgca atctagaaaa atttttagtg gtttctgact cctaatcccg gagggatatt
    77881 gagccggaat taggggaggg gtaatattcg ttacacggag agacttcgtc tacgcaagct
    77941 ctaaaataaa taactttatt ttagagcttg cggatccctg cgtagctggg atattactcc
    78001 ttcctgcctc ctactagcta tagaaatcag cctagtgagt tagcacacat taacaaagaa
    78061 agatgtagtg cttccttcgg agcactagca aataaaaaaa aaatgaatta ttctcctact
    78121 attatttcaa taattgaaaa tataatatta atgttacccg ctttattagt ggtagcttat
    78181 gtaactgtag cggaaagaaa aactatggca agtatgcaaa gaagacttgg tcctaacgca
    78241 gtaggattaa aacccgttta gtccccctta tttttaacta aattaaggta aacagaggat
    78301 gaatttcaag aaaagctgtt aagctaactt gaagcgaagc ttattattac taataagaac
    78361 gttcaacgac taaagagtat ttttatataa atacttcagt attctccttc taatttaatt
    78421 tgtaatagta tgacagaaat acgagcttgc taatcccgca gggatactca ttataaaaaa
    78481 aaattagaag aaaacatagt ctgaaccatc ttgtgagaga tggattaaga gtaaaatctt
    78541 tataacacaa ttgattacgg tcttttacag gcatttgcag atgctttaaa attaatctta
    78601 aaagaatatg tagctcctac acaagctaat ttaatactat ttttcttagg acctatagtg
    78661 acattaatat ttgctttatt aggttatgca gttattcctt acggtcctgg actatcatta
    78721 ggggatatgg aattaggaat attgtatatg ttagctgttt caggtttagc tacttatgga
    78781 attttattag ccgggtgaag tgctaatagt aagtatgctt tcttaggatc tttaagaagt
    78841 acagctcaat taattagtta tgaattagtg ttaagttctg tattattaat aataataatg
    78901 ataacaaata gcttaaattt aaatataaat gtacaattcc aaaaaatagt atgattagct
    78961 ttacctctat tctgtatatt aataatattc tttataggtt ctgtggcaga gactaatcgt
    79021 gcaccatttg atttagcaga ggctatttaa ccagatttgg cctctttaaa gatcacaaat
    79081 tgctggaatt tcttaattaa gagaatcagc aggtaatcaa cttaagttga atcttcagag
    79141 actagatgtg atcatttaat atcgagcaag ctcgatatta aataaggtat agtccagact
    79201 tatatgaaaa tataagatta ataaattcaa aattattacc ctctagagtt aaatctccgg
    79261 aggcaatatg tatgtgtaac tacactaata aatatttatt ttctagccag caaggcggaa
    79321 cccttaaaat aaccaaaaga ttttactcag acgcaagttc gccttcaatt aatataccaa
    79381 cagtaaaccc tacccctgta ctagttataa gaaccttgca cgataaaggt tacgtagatt
    79441 cttataaaga aattctaaag aataaggggg gtatttactc ctttattaat actgttaatg
    79501 gtaaacaata tattggaagc gctaaagatt tttatattag acttaatgaa catttaaaca
    79561 ataaaaagtc gaatttaaga gcttgctgag tccgaaggac tatacaaaaa gcttttgaca
    79621 aatatggatt agataagttc aattgaatta tttatgaata ttttagctat gagactaaaa
    79681 tattaagtaa tgaaagttta actgaattag gggcttcgcc tactagttac ataaaagcgt
    79741 tggatttttc tactctttat aatatgaaaa gagaagcttc aagtatgtta ggttataaac
    79801 atacggatga ggctatacag aaaatgattg aacgctataa agataaaact aatcatccta
    79861 tgtttggtaa aagtcatagc aaaaaagtat tagaattaat aagtaaaccc ggtgagttaa
    79921 atcctatgtt tggtagaata catagtgatg aaactaaaaa attaatggca aaaaaaagaa
    79981 ataaatattc aaatggtgta ggaatcttcg atttagaaga taatctaatc aaaaaatttg
    80041 ataataatgt agaattagct aattatttaa atatatctaa agtaactgta gtagtcctac
    80101 ggactcagca agctatgtat ttaaataatg aactaatcta taaaaacatg tacatattta
    80161 aacctataaa ttaataattt tgagtataag gaatctgaat tggtaagtgg atttatgaca
    80221 gaacacgctg cagtaatatt tgtctttttc ttcttagctg aatatgctag tattgtatta
    80281 atgtgtatat ttactagtat tttattttta ggtggttatt tattagaatt tgacattgta
    80341 tattgatttg acttattaaa ttatatatat gcatatattt tcgatataaa ctgaattaca
    80401 tctttagaat attttaaatt aagaggaatt ttgactagtt cttctgtaga tggcttttta
    80461 catagtataa ctttaggtat aaaaagctca ataatggtat ttatatttat ctgggtaaga
    80521 gcttcattcc ctagaatacg ttttgaccag ttaatgtcat tctgttgaac tgtgttatta
    80581 cctattttat ttgcttttat aatattaatt ccttgtttat tatatatatt cggaataact
    80641 gtagtaaatg tgaacatgtt ttagtaattt tagtaatttt agagcctgct gattcccgcc
    80701 ttcggcggga ataacgtaga aaaaaatact gcatagtcct ccggactcaa gaagaatata
    80761 gtcctccgga ctcagcaaac acatagagtt aatccatatt cccgattccc ggcgtagcct
    80821 cccactgggt ggcattcttc aggggggggc gaagctcggg aatatggatg gtattatata
    80881 taagcgttct accaatatta ttgtttgcta ggctattccc gattcccgat cccatattcc
    80941 cgagcttcgc cccctagtcc tacggaccag caagctcggg gggcgaagct cgggaatatg
    81001 gataagtgca tagcagcaag ctaaggcagg aatagtggag gtagaacaag cagctactgc
    81061 tgtattaact ctttatgata aagagtatca atagcatact ctttatcata aaggccatga
    81121 gacacatgta tataggcgga catagtaaat tatttgaaga gcaataaata tcaatcttca
    81181 acatatgtta ttatcctcgt taattattac acctctacta gggacaatgg ttgtagctag
    81241 ttcaggatca tataaaaatt cagagttatt tactaaaacg attgcgctta ctactagtgt
    81301 tataaattta attatatcat tagttatgtt tattttattt aataacagta ctaatcaatt
    81361 tcaatttgta caagaacact acaatgtaca actattcgac atttacttgg gtgtagatgg
    81421 tatctctata tattttatat tattgactac aataataatg cctatagcat tattatctaa
    81481 ttgagattct ataaaagaaa atgtaaaatc ttatttaata attatgttat tattagaaac
    81541 attattatta gcagttttta tgagcttaga cataatgtca ttctatatat tctttgaatc
    81601 tatattacct cctttattta tattaatagg tttatatgga tcagataata aagtaagtgc
    81661 gagctactat ttatttttat atacgctgtg aggttctttg tttttactac tgtcgatttt
    81721 aagtacatct tctataatgg gtagtacaga ttttgatact ttatttaaac taaattttga
    81781 atataaaact caaatattct tatttatagg aatatttata tcatttgctg taaaaactcc
    81841 tacaatattt ttaaacaatt gattattaaa agctcacgtt gaatctcctt taggtggaag
    81901 tattgtatta gccgcaatag tattaaaatt aagtctatac ggtgtattta gattaatatt
    81961 acctatatta cctaaagctt ctttagatta tacttttgtt gtatttacta tagcggtaat
    82021 tacaattata tatgctagtt ttagtacact aagaacaaca gatgtaaaag aactaatagc
    82081 atatagttca gtctgtcacg cttcagttta tttaatagga gtatttagta atactatgca
    82141 aggattagaa ggaagtgtga tattaggttt agcccatggg tttgtgtcaa gtggtttatt
    82201 tatatgtgca ggtggaatat tatacgatag aacaggtact agacttatat atttttatag
    82261 aggaattact caattaatgc ctatatttgc tatattattc tttatattag ctttaggtaa
    82321 ttgtggtgct ccattaactt taaattttgt aggtgaattt atgtcacttt atagtataat
    82381 agaaagatta cctgtattag gtgttttcgc ttgttcttct gtagtatttt ctgcagccta
    82441 cactatatat atgtttaata gaatatcttt cggaggttct ttcactagat ttatagaaga
    82501 aagtatatac gatgtaaata aaagagaatt tattttatta tttatattag tattatttac
    82561 agttgtattg ggtgtatatc cttctttaat tttaaacgta ttagattatt ctatgaatag
    82621 tttaatatat agtatataag gttagcttta gcaaacctat agccaagcta gctagaacga
    82681 agtccgctct tatatacttt ttatttacct acgagtgacg cgttgtgcac gtattataat
    82741 tatcataatc aaaattaata tgccacaatt agtacctttt tattatatga atgaagtagt
    82801 atttgctttt gctataatag tatttattct atacgtatta tctaaataca tattaccaag
    82861 aatagtgcgt ttattcttat cacgtatgtt tattaataaa atataatata tattaagggg
    82921 aggagggcgc tagctcttca tagaaggcta tacatatctc gctcttagct agcttacagc
    82981 taaagctaaa agctagcaag ctcataccta ttttgccaat atttagcttt ttaaagattt
    83041 atatattata gtagtaataa tactactaga tgttttctat agaaaaacaa aatttattct
    83101 ttgcgcaagc taaagaaata agaagtcctt tagatcaatt tgaaataaga gacatattaa
    83161 atttagaagt tttaggtggt aacttacatc tatctttaac taacatagga ttatatttaa
    83221 caataggagc tttaattata ttagttttaa gtatagtttc aactaactat aataaattag
    83281 ttagtaataa ctgatcaata gctcaagaat cattatacgt aactatacat aatatagtta
    83341 caaatcaaat aaaccctaaa aatggtcaaa tttatttccc atttatatat actttattta
    83401 tatttatatt aataaataat ttaatgggta tggttaacag gagcctttat attttatcat
    83461 tatttatctc aaacatgttt gaagtatcag gattacatag taaacctata tttcaagtac
    83521 aatcatattc ttctcttaac tctgactctc agccagatac acaaataaac atatctaagg
    83581 atagtcctag atatagtttt aacaataaaa acaccttcta ccttaatcct gattatctta
    83641 cagggtttgt agatggagaa ggttgtttct cgctttctat atttaaaaaa gacagaagct
    83701 taactggttg acaagttaag cctatcttta gtatatcttt acataataaa gatattaaat
    83761 tattagaagc tattcaaaga acttttaaaa caggaaagat ctataaacat ggagttgatt
    83821 ctatgcaata tcgtgtaagt tctttaaaga atttacaaat aatcacagat cattttgata
    83881 gttatccttt aatatctcaa aagagagctg attatctttt atttaagcaa gctatagcta
    83941 taataaagaa taaagagcat ttatctctaa agggtatatt gaagttagta ggaattaaag
    84001 cttcattaaa ctgaggtcta tcagataagt ttaaagagag tttccctact gcaaaagcag
    84061 tagtgagacc ttcagtaaga tataacactt taaatgttaa gattaaaaac ttaaattgaa
    84121 ttagaggatt tatagacgct gaaggaagtt tccaagttat aactcaaaat aatagaaatg
    84181 ttagtttaag attttcattg actcaacata ttaaagatga agagttgtta aaggatataa
    84241 ctacttatct aaactgtggt agatattaca aatcaccagg acgtgatgaa ggtcaatact
    84301 tagtaacaat cttttcagat ataaatgata agctaatacc tttcttaaac gaatatccat
    84361 tattaggtat taaacaatat gattacttag attttgcaca aatagccgaa ctaataaaat
    84421 ctaaagccca tttaacggat gaaggattag aaaagataaa gttaattcaa agtaatatga
    84481 atagaaagag aataacaata gaagaataga taaatgttta gataattcta atatcataga
    84541 taaataataa taataataaa atataataaa tttcactata tgctggaaac ttctaatgcc
    84601 tttaggtacc aatactggtg aaaatcttaa aggatgaaac aatgaactat cagcaggaaa
    84661 ccaaaataac aagcgataaa aaaaaatagg cgtatcccca cttcgtcggg atagacgaag
    84721 tctcagcagg ctaggcaaag ctgctctatt tatttttttt ttctgcctcg ttatgagtag
    84781 gatcctcaga gactacgtgt gaaagatcac ttaacacagt tttaaaataa caactaagtg
    84841 attaagatat agtccaccgc ggtaagtcta taagacttac tgtattgtcc atacagcttt
    84901 gcttctacag cccattttgc gttaacattt gctcttagtt tcacaatagt attaggtgca
    84961 actatattag gattccaaaa acatggttta aaattctttt ctttattagt acctgctggt
    85021 tgtcctttag cacttttacc tttattagtg actatcgagt tcatatcata tctagcgaga
    85081 aacgtttcat taggtcttag attagccgcg aatatcactg cgggacatat gctattaagc
    85141 atcttgagtg ggtttgttta taatataatg aattcaggat ttatcttctt tattttagga
    85201 ttaatacctt tattatttat tatagcattc tcaggtcttg aattagctat agcctttatc
    85261 caagcgcaag tgttcgtggt attatcaagt tcttatataa aagacggatt agatttacat
    85321 taagctgtac gagtttagta taagaaaaat atcaatgtat ttagcatagc agtttattaa
    85381 attaaattgt gagggtggga tggatttgtt acttcgtaac aaggggcata aatataaaat
    85441 atcatcttta aaggtgtaaa taccttgcca gaaatgtatc tttaggtctt agattagcag
    85501 ctggtcacat gttattaagc atattaagtg gttttgttta taatataatg aattctggtt
    85561 ttatattctt cattttagga ttaatacctt tattatttat tatagccttt tcaggtttag
    85621 agttagcaat agccttcatc caggcgcagg tgttcgtggt actatctagt tcttatataa
    85681 aagacggatt agatttacat taatatttgt agcgatagac gaagtctctc cctatccgaa
    85741 ggatatgctg gctaggctga tttcgaagaa atatgcctat ataaaaaaaa agataaaaat
    85801 ttagtatttt cgagcttgcg ctaggcttgc gtaccgaagg atatgaaaat ctgcaagcaa
    85861 gctcttacga gcttgctgat tcccggctac gtcgggaata ggaaatcgcg caagctcttc
    85921 cgattcccgc tgggaatagg aaatcgcgct agctcgagac ttcgtctacc gtagggtgag
    85981 acttcgtcta cgcaagctct ctataaaaaa aaaatatatt ttttttttta ctcgttcgcc
    86041 ccctccgaaa ataccagagg agggaacttc gttcgggcta aaaatatcga agaaagagta
    86101 ggcaggagtt ccaaaagctc cactagacta ttcctacgaa tatttttagt agtcctacgg
    86161 actcagcaag ctagagcttg ctagtactaa tccggctccg ccggatatgt actacgaaaa
    86221 aaatccagca ataaaaaaaa taaagaactt tatttttttt atttttacta gacttcgtct
    86281 actcgccccc caggggctat tcgttattag tactaagtgt ttatattgag gaaagttata
    86341 agaacaataa caatttatcc tgaaggcgct attcgtttca ggaattagca cccaggaaat
    86401 taataaaagt tatatgatgt ataggaagaa aataatacaa aattatttat ataatttata
    86461 tgaaaaaccg cgagcaacta gcattttata gaaaattatc tgttttagta aaattcacag
    86521 taaatagctt atatgttttt accttagtca atggatttag atccattagt gatatatgaa
    86581 tagttctata tccgaaaaaa aagtaaaagt aaaagttgag tttggtgatg gctctgattg
    86641 aatgctgtcc aagtgcttga cacatgctaa tcgtacgttt taattgataa attaaaaagt
    86701 ggtgtacagg tgagtataat gatattcttc gccggcctta aagtggaggt aaatccttca
    86761 taataaataa aggaaacata taataaaaaa aaattagggt atagacaagg acaagtgttg
    86821 agggggggaa accctcagca agttgactcc cttatatatt tttttttgct cttttttttc
    86881 tgctttaaga ggataataaa tatcttcgag ataggtagta gttaaggtga tgacttaact
    86941 agccttaaac tctcgtagtc gaatctgaaa ggttgatcga ccacattggg tctgaaaaaa
    87001 ccccaatgca agttagtaca gcagtgagga atcttggtca atggcctaac ggctgaactg
    87061 gcaacttgga gaagtggcaa gtcttccagt atggggagca aacagctatg ggtcaagccc
    87121 gataccttta agagaagtct tattgtgagg gcgagttgta taacaccata gggctggccg
    87181 tcccatatga aaagatttta ttagaattga atgaaacttt gtttatatat tgataatgac
    87241 agtatatata tcgtgtcttg actaattgcg tgccagcagt cgcggtaata cgtaagagac
    87301 tagtgttatt catcttaatt aggtttaaag ggtacccaga cggtctatat agcttataaa
    87361 atgttagtat aagactagag ttttatgtaa gagggcagta cttgaggagg agagatgaaa
    87421 tttcgtgata ccaaagggac tctgtaaagg cgaaggcagc cctctatgta aaaactgacg
    87481 ttgaaggacg aaggcacaga gaacaaacag gattagatac ccaagtagtc tttgcagtaa
    87541 atgatgaatg ccataggtta gatctatatt tctattataa taatacattt ctattattta
    87601 ttataaaacg cattccttat atagcttcgc gctataatat attttatata tagtgcagca
    87661 gaaatttttg tatctggtct ataaatgaaa gtgtaagcat ttcacctcaa gagtaatgtg
    87721 gcaacgcagg aactgaaatc actagaccgt ttctgacacc agtagtgaag tatgttgttt
    87781 aattcgatga tccacgaaaa accttaccac aatttgaata attttattac aggagttgca
    87841 cggctgtttc cagttaatgt tgtgaaactg tggtttccat gaaattaacg taatccctgg
    87901 ctttattttt tttatttacg ataaagcatt cagtcctgga aatttggaaa gaaaaagggg
    87961 acaaagacaa gtcatcatgg ccttgatatt gtgggctata gacgtgccac atatacctaa
    88021 acaaagagat gcgaaaatgt gaatttaagc taatctcaaa aaataggata taaattttaa
    88081 ggattgtagt ctgaaattcg actatatgaa taagtaatta ctagtaatcg tgaatcacca
    88141 tgtcacggtg aatagacctt ggattggtac taaccactcg tcacatgctg aaaggggcat
    88201 gcgcaataag tttgctttct tagtaacaag taaaaaaaac aaataggttt tatatattct
    88261 tttattggga atcttcgtat gcgtggctct aattagtgtt aagtcgaaat acggttcggg
    88321 tagtggaagt tgcccgggat taattaatat taaccataaa tatatataat ataagcgcaa
    88381 gcatgaaaaa aaaatctctt ttttttttcc gagctagcgc ctatataaag gagggttcct
    88441 ttattggtaa gaagggttga gctgtaaact caatagctat tgcttttaag agttcgaatc
    88501 tcttgtctcc tagaattagt aacttaatta ggtaaaggac ttccttgtca cggaagtaga
    88561 tgtcggttcg attctgatct aattcgtata gtagcataca tagcatacat agcagctagc
    88621 ttgcttttat agagaagtgc tagcttttag cttgcactat tactgcgagg caaacgagag
    88681 gtaaggctag cttcgctagc cctttcggag ctaatgcagg aaaagtttcc ataggtaggg
    88741 taagatattt gctaagtatt atgttttata catttaggtg ttcgaatcac ctcttttccg
    88801 tagtctccat gcgagcttcg ctcgtatatg ggctagcgaa gctagcctct ttattttttt
    88861 ttattgcttg agcctctata gctcaacggt agagcataat actgttaata ttatgataga
    88921 tgttcgattc atcttagggg cttttaactt gtgtacaaaa ctacaagatt tataatatat
    88981 aatatatatg acaaatttaa taagaagtaa ttttcaggat catccattcc atttagtgtc
    89041 accatctcct tgaccactgt atacaagtat tgctttattt acagtaacag tgaatggagc
    89101 attatcaatg cacttattta gcaacagcta tatagtgttt tacttatcat taattacatt
    89161 agtagcatct atggctttct gatttagaga tataatagca gagggtaaac ttaaattaaa
    89221 tactatagtc cttcggactc agcaagctct aaattattat ttgaatattg cacaaaaaat
    89281 tccttctatc catttagaag aggctttata tacatataga aataaaaaca atactacaat
    89341 tttcactaat aataataact taggttatta tttagcaggt cttttagaag gagacggttc
    89401 catttctctt ccttcgacca atactggagt tacaagttta aatagagtac ttaatcctag
    89461 aatagtattt acttcccata ttaataatat aggtatgtat tcatttatac aatcagaatt
    89521 aggtaatata ggacgttttc aaggcgctag ctcttcagga gaaaatattc ttcgttatat
    89581 tattggagat atagaaagta ttattctttt tataaattta gtacacggaa aacttagaac
    89641 accaaaaaac cagagattta atgatttaat caattttatg aacaataaat atgatttaaa
    89701 tatatcggaa agtttattag ataattctag ctttacagat aatagttgat tctccggttt
    89761 tagtgaagca gatggacatt tcggaattaa atatgtaggg ggcagagctt gcgcagcgat
    89821 tttcgcggct cctaatcccg cagggatatc gacgaaaata cgtaaaccta aatctgaaac
    89881 ccgtaaaaga tctgtaagtg aaaatatttc tttgaaattt agattagatc aacgtttata
    89941 tgataaagct acatcaacct cgatgaaacc ttttatggaa aatttagctt tatttcttaa
    90001 tgctaattta aaaacatata aaaataatac caattcggaa gtattatcag ttagtataca
    90061 atctataaaa aatgtaagtt ttcttataga ttattttaat aaatttcctt taataggaga
    90121 taaacttact gattttaaaa agtgagaaat agtatataat atgataatac ttaaacaaca
    90181 tcttactgaa gaaggtagat tgaaaataaa aaatctattg gttaaataga gctctagact
    90241 tcgtctagcc ttaataataa taatttaatg tatatgtgct ctctttaaat ttaacaaatt
    90301 gctggaaaat cctaaaatta ggctaatcag caggaaacta aaagacggat aaatatcttt
    90361 tagggtcttc agagactaga cattaaaaat taatgcgtta gtattcccta ccccctacgg
    90421 ggcttaaggg agagacttct ccttagcctg cgtacccgag acttctaatt tcgaataaat
    90481 atgtatttca tatcccttac gggatcagaa attagtattt catatccctt acgggatcag
    90541 aaattagaag tgggtccgcc tgggatatgt ccaggcggac ccaccactcc gtcgtcggcg
    90601 gagagtacac ttcgttaggg gactacagca agctctcctt ttaggaatac taacccatta
    90661 attaaggtat agtccaaaaa atatagaaat atatttataa tatctatcga catatttagg
    90721 aaatcataca ttatcagtgc aaaaaggatt aaatctagga gtaatactat ttatagtatc
    90781 tgaaggttta ttttttgtag ctatcttttg agcattcttc catagacaaa atgcattgtg
    90841 gataagaacc aaactccggg gaaaccctaa agctctaata actaagctat ctgtcgaaag
    90901 acttatagtg gcctcattaa ggactgaggg tatagtaaca tcattagaga ttattggctt
    90961 aagccaatga atgggctatc gcggatctaa atcagatagt tttatatctg taaaagagca
    91021 acgagcagac ggttcttcaa tattttctaa atattgtaag gtgtgctctg agagccaggg
    91081 aaacttggtt tttatacatc aacaaaaaga tgttaatact gttatatcta ctactactca
    91141 tagagtacgt agtagatata caaaaaatat tctatgtgct agtagcacga atatcattca
    91201 aaaatcttta ttttctacca atacctattc ccaattccca cagggaatta gggaatcggc
    91261 atttaatact tcacctttaa cattaaatcc taattatgta acagggttta ctgatggaga
    91321 aggatgtttt tttgtaggga ttaatcaaga cgtaaaattt aaaactggtt acagagtaaa
    91381 agctacgttt caaataggtc ttcatgaaaa agatctcgct ctgttggaac aaataagatt
    91441 attctttggg gtaggtaaag ttactaagtt gggagcagaa tctgttcaat acagagtatc
    91501 aggtctagat gatttaaata ctattattta tcattttgat aactaccctt tactaactcg
    91561 taaacattct gattatatct tctttaaaga agttataaat ttaatgaaac aaggtaaaca
    91621 tcttacttta gaaggtttaa acaggatagt atccattaaa tctacactaa ataatggtga
    91681 attatctgac tctttaaatt tagcctttcc aaatttaaaa ccagctttga gatcagaagt
    91741 cccaagtaga gatatgcaag atttacactg attagctggt tttactgatg ctgaaggatg
    91801 tttcttcata gcattaaaga aatcaccagc gtctaaacta ggtgaaactg cctgattaag
    91861 gtttatttta actcaacata gtagagataa agaacttttg gaaagtttaa tacaaacttt
    91921 gaattgtggt agatacatag ttaaaccaga ctgtggtgag tttatagttg aaaagtttac
    91981 agatgttagg gataaaataa ttccaatatt tgaaaagttt aaattgcgcc atgggggagc
    92041 caaatcttta aattatgaag attttaaaaa ggcggcactt cttataggta ataaagctca
    92101 tttaactaga gaagggttag atgaaataaa gaaaataaaa ggtagaatga ataaacaaag
    92161 aaaagcagta ttaaataaag gtgtataaaa tttaaatcca tataagtata cttatgttac
    92221 tatgtagcat aagtatacaa ataaataaaa aatgagtgca ttaacaccta ctgtagaatt
    92281 aggagctcaa tgaccaccta tgggtataga acctgtaaac ccgtttgaat taccattact
    92341 taatacagta attttattat ctagtggagc aactattact tatgcgcacc actcattaat
    92401 aaaaggagaa agaaaaggag ctttatatgg ttctatcttt acagttctat tagctttaat
    92461 attcactttc tttcaagggg tagaatatag cgtttcttca tttactatta gtgacggtgt
    92521 atttggtaca tgtttcttct tcggtactgg gttccatggc ttccacgtta ttataggtac
    92581 aatattctta tcagtggctt tatgaagaat atattcatac catttaacag accatcatca
    92641 tcttggttat gaagctggaa tattatattg acattttgta gatgtagttt gactattcct
    92701 atacgtaaca atgtattact gaggaagtta gttttaatct atagatatta atttaataaa
    92761 aaaatatata taatttatta cacttctaat ttcgaagaaa tacagcaagc tcgacataag
    92821 ttatatatat aaagatttaa tggtataagg gggttcgatt cccccaagat cttagaatta
    92881 gctatgtaaa aacatggctt tagttacaaa tctaacaaca ttaattgtta ttcttcttta
    92941 aaaaatccag atagagcttc tggactactc atcagcaagc tcaaaataat ttctaatagt
    93001 tgagtagctt tagcttgcgc agcacaacga ctaaaaaggt agattttcta tcttgcaaat
    93061 tttgttgtat attatattac atattataca aatgatatag tctaaacaat aatgagaatt
    93121 attgctaata ttttttattt gtacacgtca ttataggtac aatattctta tcagtggctt
    93181 tatgaagaat atattcatac catttaacag accatcatca tcttggttat gaagctggaa
    93241 tattctactg acatttcgtt gatgtagttt gacttttctt atacgtatct atgtattatt
    93301 gaggttctta atttattata ctggagggac tatccagaag aatgcccccc acttcgttgg
    93361 gatagacgaa gtctcagcag gctaaggata agctactaga aaaaaaatgt cttttttttt
    93421 actgctgctg agacttcgtc tatccaagga ggctagcttc gctagggaga ggctctccca
    93481 catatttaca gccgataagt ttaagtctta attaaggcgg taatctattt tatatagata
    93541 aatttgataa aatattcttc tggactactc atcagcaagc tcgagacttc gtctaccaga
    93601 aaaaaaaaat aaagggatag gcttcgccgc ttccttattt tttttttact gctcgagact
    93661 tcgtctacgc aggagcaagc tccaggatta gcactagcaa gatataattt tattgctatc
    93721 ctaaatatta ggttaatata agtataaaaa atacaatgta ttatcaactt ctagctacac
    93781 ctgagatttt ctcgaatgga tatttaacag gatccttaga tataattagc ataacagctt
    93841 tattatgtgg tattttaata ataattaata aaaaccctat tgtttcagta atatttctaa
    93901 taggtttatt tgcaaatata tcagtatatt taatattaat aggtcttaca tttataggtt
    93961 tatcttattt aattgtttat attggggcag tttcaatatt atttttattt atattaatgt
    94021 taataaatat aagaacaagt gaattacaaa gtaataatag aaatagtgta tctttaggtt
    94081 tatttattac aatcctggca aattttacta tattccaaat actaccttat tacatggcga
    94141 tattaaataa ttacagtagt aaattaaata ctatactata ttatttacct tgaaataaat
    94201 ttagcgatat tttaaattat attaataaaa acatagacat tacaaatgcg aatattatgt
    94261 ttgtatcaag taatagttga gataataata tggctgaaac agggcataca gcaactatag
    94321 ggcatatatt atatacaagt cacaatatgt gaatatttat ggctagtttt atattattat
    94381 tagcgatgac tggtgctata ataattacta ttaaaaacga gaaggcgatt cagtagtatt
    94441 ccatatccct ttggttagac gaagtctcag cgagctaagg aatcagcaag ctccgacccc
    94501 tgccaagcag cattgcacaa aattactatc ctccggatta ggcgatactt cgtctacgcc
    94561 gacttaataa aagattaagt atttcatagc aagctctatt ccctgacccc ctacgggggt
    94621 agggaattag agcctgctgt agacgaagtc tctccctatt tcttcgaaat tagagcttgc
    94681 atatttcaga gctcgcgccc cccccttcgg cgggatcaga aatcagtaca cttcgttagg
    94741 gaataagtag tatttcatag cagtattttt tctgtgcttc tgtgcgaagc atacagaaaa
    94801 aaattactaa aatactgcat atcccccctt cggcgggatc agaaatcagc gatggacttc
    94861 gttctagcga agctagccct agtaaaaaat tcatccgctt tcggtattgc ctattccctc
    94921 cgaaggatgg gataaaaaaa aaatatattt ttttttatcc cggagggaat aggcaatacc
    94981 ctctagcaag ctaatagcag gaaacggata aagaaaaatt agttcaatgg tagagcgatt
    95041 gttttacaca caataagttg aaggttcaaa tccttcattt ttcagtatta agggttagag
    95101 gagcagcaga gcttgcgcca ctaatccgag ggtgagagga agaaagttcc tctcacttaa
    95161 gaggaacgcc agctgagcga gttggctgat tataccctat aagattcctt aacttaaacg
    95221 gtagagtgca tttttgataa gaatgatatc agcgttcgat tcgctgagga attaaagaga
    95281 attggccgag tggtttaagg cggtaagctt gagtcttatt aggttatatt ctagccgcat
    95341 ccgttcaaat cggatattct ctgaagagtg tagtttaatt ggcaaaatag gaagcttcaa
    95401 ccttcaaatt cttggttcaa gtccaagtac tcttgttttt ttacggatta gggccggctt
    95461 gggtaggcac ttcgtttggg acgaagacta gttatgttcg aatcataata atccgatgaa
    95521 ttttagaagt attagagata aaaaaataaa taaatttgtg ggttcggtaa aaaaaaataa
    95581 agttctttat tttttttatt gcgcccacta catataagca agcatcgtgc tagctaaa
//
