# Supplementary material for: First steps towards mitochondrial pan-genomics: detailed analysis of Fusarium graminearum mitogenomes
Source: PeerJ. 2018 Dec 19;6:e5963. doi: 10.7717/peerj.5963 (PMC6304159; doi:10.7717/peerj.5963)
Supplement: Supplemental Information 2 — Sequence data for BK010538–BK010547 [file peerj-06-5963-s004.zip › BK010538.gb]

LOCUS       BK010538                 93560 bp    DNA     circular PLN 04-JUN-2018
DEFINITION  Fusarium graminearum CS3005 mitochondrion, complete genome.
ACCESSION   
VERSION
DBLINK      BioProject: PRJNA235346
            BioSample: SRS1210316
            Sequence Read Archive: SRR3022548
KEYWORDS    TPA:assembly.
SOURCE      mitochondrion Fusarium graminearum CS3005
  ORGANISM  Fusarium graminearum CS3005
            Eukaryota; Fungi; Dikarya; Ascomycota; Pezizomycotina;
            Sordariomycetes; Hypocreomycetidae; Hypocreales; Nectriaceae;
            Fusarium.
REFERENCE   1  (bases 1 to 93560)
  AUTHORS   Brankovics,B., Zhang,H., van Diepeningen,A.D., van der Lee,T.A.,
            Waalwijk,C. and de Hoog,G.S.
  TITLE     GRAbB: Selective Assembly of Genomic Regions, a New Niche for
            Genomic Research
  JOURNAL   PLoS Comput. Biol. 12 (6), e1004753 (2016)
   PUBMED   27308864
  REMARK    Publication Status: Online-Only
REFERENCE   2  (bases 1 to 93560)
  AUTHORS   Brankovics,B., Kulik,T., Sawicki,J., Wolosz,K., Zhang,H., de
            Hoog,G.S., van der Lee,T.A.J., Waalwijk,C. and van Diepeningen,A.D.
  TITLE     First steps towards mitochondrial pan-genomics: Detailed analysis
            of Fusarium graminearum mitogenomes
  JOURNAL   Unpublished
REFERENCE   3  (bases 1 to 93560)
  AUTHORS   Brankovics,B., Kulik,T., Sawicki,J., Wolosz,K., Zhang,H., de
            Hoog,G.S., van der Lee,T.A.J., Waalwijk,C. and van Diepeningen,A.D.
  TITLE     Direct Submission
  JOURNAL   Submitted (30-MAY-2018) B.U. Biointeractions & Plant Health,
            Wageningen Plant Research, Droevendaalsesteeg 1, Wageningen,
            Gelderland 6708 PB, Netherlands
COMMENT     Bankit Comment: ALT EMAIL:balazs.brankovics@wur.nl.
            Bankit Comment: Submission Title:None.
            THIRD PARTY ANNOTATION DATABASE: This TPA record uses data from
            DDBJ/EMBL/GenBank entry SRR3022548
FEATURES             Location/Qualifiers
     source          1..93560
                     /organism="Fusarium graminearum CS3005"
                     /organelle="mitochondrion"
                     /mol_type="genomic DNA"
                     /strain="CS3005"
                     /db_xref="taxon:1450154"
     gene            289..5899
                     /gene="rnl"
     rRNA            join(289..2905,5333..5899)
                     /gene="rnl"
                     /product="16S ribosomal RNA"
     intron          2906..5332
                     /gene="rnl"
                     /note="group IA"
     gene            3476..4957
                     /gene="rps3"
     CDS             3476..4957
                     /gene="rps3"
                     /note="GO IDs: GO:0003735,GO:0005840,GO:0006412;
                     GENE3DG3DSA:3.30.1140.32"
                     /codon_start=1
                     /transl_table=4
                     /product="ribosomal protein S3"
                     /translation="MNKDGNVVFPATPGIVNFQAASSKGGQGKVSSKIYNNNLKQSKT
                     ILLKKKIGDIGITKYLPSFSKEWKNTIYSYNKNTLKNIPVNDLNINKIIKGYFNLYFK
                     DHKYTGSKFILLKRRRNLLRRIHVSNAEIKHTNNKAIITLYTLNREKNVLKKKYLKIN
                     KKISKKLIAKRYFLLYKENIEKIYKILGEYKDQYIFISDIIRKTKFIKYKLEYLNKFI
                     KLKDLYLKKVWGVILNQYARKYLKYLRKYDLLYSLNQYKFNRLVFLPKLSNILNKILG
                     KKIEYNIINLKSVAYHTDLFTNALALKLRKRRINYINSMFSILNRAYLPNINTIKERS
                     IIKGDQKMDLFQSKFKDLKIISNIVFPAMPEGIAGSLAPTSSLSKLLDGTYPSDINNG
                     IMHSSDANKENIHNTIYNSIGYKNMAGIRLEVKGRLTKRYRADRSIYSLKWKGGLKNV
                     DSSFRGLSSVLFRGNSKSNVTYSIAKSKRRIGAFAVKGWIGGK"
     gene            6020..6090
                     /gene="trnT(tgt)"
     tRNA            6020..6090
                     /gene="trnT(tgt)"
                     /product="tRNA-Thr"
                     /anticodon=(pos:6052..6054,aa:Thr,seq:tgt)
     gene            7027..7099
                     /gene="trnE(ttc)"
     tRNA            7027..7099
                     /gene="trnE(ttc)"
                     /product="tRNA-Glu"
                     /anticodon=(pos:7060..7062,aa:Glu,seq:ttc)
     gene            7101..7171
                     /gene="trnM(cat)"
                     /note="copy 1"
     tRNA            7101..7171
                     /gene="trnM(cat)"
                     /product="tRNA-Met"
                     /anticodon=(pos:7133..7135,aa:Met,seq:cat)
     gene            7172..7244
                     /gene="trnM(cat)"
                     /note="copy 2"
     tRNA            7172..7244
                     /gene="trnM(cat)"
                     /product="tRNA-Met"
                     /anticodon=(pos:7205..7207,aa:Met,seq:cat)
     gene            7710..7780
                     /gene="trnG(acc)"
     tRNA            7710..7780
                     /gene="trnG(acc)"
                     /product="tRNA-Gly"
                     /anticodon=(pos:7742..7744,aa:Gly,seq:acc)
     gene            7788..7870
                     /gene="trnL(taa)"
     tRNA            7788..7870
                     /gene="trnL(taa)"
                     /product="tRNA-Leu"
                     /anticodon=(pos:7822..7824,aa:Leu,seq:taa)
     gene            8596..8666
                     /gene="trnG(tcc)"
     tRNA            8596..8666
                     /gene="trnG(tcc)"
                     /product="tRNA-Gly"
                     /anticodon=(pos:8628..8630,aa:Gly,seq:tcc)
     gene            9685..15480
                     /gene="orf1931"
     CDS             9685..15480
                     /gene="orf1931"
                     /codon_start=1
                     /transl_table=4
                     /product="hypothetical protein"
                     /translation="MKKNMNLLLVRLFVRFPWSLHSDPSEGGRLRLSRDLQQYINLRT
                     FINRQKINRLSKNSIELISRYIFNIKLYQFLAVVFIHVAVTSIQIDLNLFLEVLNNLP
                     ENLGSSVGVPELAKNIKLDSNINYILCYSHRSLFGFRTYILMVLILFIIFPILFIIQN
                     YIFIILSILSVILVKALALNFYQKHFQFFYSGLPSHKKVDFREKLVHFITLIINNIGK
                     IIKHLFKMWIISIIIIYIFRYLLATMLLNIDDNNSFITTILILTLPLPMFFYLLNFIV
                     KYLKKESIEDKDYYLYNDYVVKRVNLYRITCTIIVNYLIQNYYSTIIISIIIKGFIVI
                     IITLFTICIIYGILRINKPGWRASHFVSRQSTISCSRVDPLSDGDSGVRASLTKCIPP
                     GERVGINKHEPIPLKSALDLAGSASYIAAFISLTPFLQEACNSGFSKFYFNEGNQRYY
                     EWKGIPFRMPGVVKCGPEPTINIMQVRKTEIALAKAAEEARNLHKVPDTDVGIYYRNL
                     DAAIEKEAAQNLNKEAVAKEGGASLSRYYRNIDETIKKKADYVPVTESVRQGLIKEYK
                     DKLNNSPIVNITWKLKYNEGIQRSQANFTVKPINYFYNTKFYGAVSLVLKGRLLIVNI
                     IRHDLPGCVFMPTYYLQNANVTDSSAKIRDITTTLESKYGIMLPQIGIDKVENRINGL
                     IIFTQAESIDNTSLFRVWRPSSYYMEPELKTVKNYYQEKSQNNLRIREFDTTDSIKFS
                     KDLKKVVGVQGEAIKIANNENFVIHEDRLAARKLAFFENTLDNEYRKLVEFYLTKGQK
                     ANPKDFMIWEEDGSDKSRLKFKDLMYKARSETKSAIQKDEYLLARPKGKEWDLVKFAE
                     RRMSRNDSNNEYMDNDCYYFKTRRDYPINRLLITRNQSHMTYFSMYKEGVAEGYKIRR
                     QMLGELDASINLPLEKSRAELIKKIASKLTRSEFTKFQNIYGVSINRLTFEFFQLKPT
                     DSKYFGINTTSTTFAPILDRNTDYELYSIIDVKNDSVKLPFVFKQGGMSNMTMPTHDY
                     NMLDNRDEVSIRRCMDFIYTNSDGNLTYQSDKDNFSVLAGVDKNYPYQSDMDNFSVVK
                     KKSVGFTKKAVDYKNKNPKSVKYTLDGFNNRFFRGKSISIELPFESIKLLDIIPHEYH
                     QISLGGERVNFDYEGEQRVKSSIPNTLVMKKTRKLNLEFTLLKQVYTTKGSNSKITLR
                     FTPTWPPDPSPNGDIEIPNLILQVANLNNDSTDLNPRTLEAHYVEYDLPSRRPTPSTN
                     LPNETPLHPSGSNEEEEDIYGYSGDEDNNAQNNREVASAVQASEQPPTVESPMELPFE
                     DSFADAPYPYEAESPKDNDNNSGSRKGRTAVASGDQVVEGEEIALISADDMTSEGDLA
                     FSPQFFIPESTPDSISSDNSSPINTQANQGMGEILESNLVNRDEPMQVDGDLYREVMN
                     NAVGEAVMESINPILLLPDLPTSNPEPVDTEDSPLSTEVSPLSMMSDSEFFELERQIA
                     SLKPSYLEADPGEVDGSGQDAADPEAIIISSDDSSSDSGDYGNNYSEASPITSLPGNR
                     AGQMADPEAIIRSSDDSSSEGVPTPPKETDFIARPLNTPVAEVIHDRTGTRLLTVDIH
                     TMLTVIGPPNAPEPRLWSVGNANYYLSMAPDFFYEHYPRGTEVMPPNNYPSQQINVYI
                     PPPMDKLRCESDGRIGEICICRAEFATVVPLVNYPRSSYIEGALFMKSVLSSEPLGDK
                     DLSDGFNLSDRLNFSSNSYTNAYFAPEPTPDTDSISSDNSSPINMQANQEEAGKPEVT
                     LISADDMTSEGDLAFSPQFFIPESTPDSISSDNSSPINTQANQGMGEILESNLVNRDE
                     PMQVDEDLYREVMNNVVGEATMETINPILLLPDLPTSNPEPVDTEDSPLSTEDSPLSM
                     MSDSEFFELEREISKLGKSIGRDKKGQSSYK"
     gene            15537..15608
                     /gene="trnA(tgc)"
     tRNA            15537..15608
                     /gene="trnA(tgc)"
                     /product="tRNA-Ala"
                     /anticodon=(pos:15570..15572,aa:Ala,seq:tgc)
     gene            15907..15979
                     /gene="trnF(gaa)"
     tRNA            15907..15979
                     /gene="trnF(gaa)"
                     /product="tRNA-Phe"
                     /anticodon=(pos:15940..15942,aa:Phe,seq:gaa)
     gene            16327..16399
                     /gene="trnK(ttt)"
     tRNA            16327..16399
                     /gene="trnK(ttt)"
                     /product="tRNA-Lys"
                     /anticodon=(pos:16360..16362,aa:Lys,seq:ttt)
     gene            16843..16925
                     /gene="trnL(tag)"
     tRNA            16843..16925
                     /gene="trnL(tag)"
                     /product="tRNA-Leu"
                     /anticodon=(pos:16876..16878,aa:Leu,seq:tag)
     gene            17246..17317
                     /gene="trnQ(ttg)"
     tRNA            17246..17317
                     /gene="trnQ(ttg)"
                     /product="tRNA-Gln"
                     /anticodon=(pos:17279..17281,aa:Gln,seq:ttg)
     gene            17760..17832
                     /gene="trnH(gtg)"
     tRNA            17760..17832
                     /gene="trnH(gtg)"
                     /product="tRNA-His"
                     /anticodon=(pos:17793..17795,aa:His,seq:gtg)
     gene            18291..18363
                     /gene="trnM(cat)"
                     /note="copy 3"
     tRNA            18291..18363
                     /gene="trnM(cat)"
                     /product="tRNA-Met"
                     /anticodon=(pos:18325..18327,aa:Met,seq:cat)
     gene            18418..24557
                     /gene="nad2"
     CDS             join(18418..18795,20202..20585,22052..22477,24081..24557)
                     /gene="nad2"
                     /codon_start=1
                     /transl_table=4
                     /product="NADH dehydrogenase subunit 2"
                     /translation="MIILSIILVLLSNAVNIRRDISILFNRIAILILIYCILHDISSL
                     AVVTKGVGLHGGLLLMTNITQIFHIFIFLVSILILQLTSFYPRKVWVSEYSSLKDLLL
                     YKFIYYNTKIINKMGEHFKIIEYPLIILFVITGAVLLMSTNDLVSIFLAIELQSYGLY
                     ILSTIYRNSELSTTGGLIYFLLGGLSSCFILLGTSLLYANSGTTNLDGLYIITSISDL
                     STNLWYTPYYINLSLVIFTIGFLFKVSAAPFHFWSPDVYDAIPTIVTTFVAIIAKISI
                     FILLLQLVYYTNSSFSEMSWTFILLISSLFSLIIGTVVGLTQFRIKRLFAYSTISHVG
                     FILLALGISSVESTQAFIFYLTQYSISNLNAFVILIAIGFSLYCYISENKEHEELMDK
                     NNSPIQLVTQLKGYFYINPFLAISLAITIFSFVGVPPLIGFFGKQMVLSAALDKGLIF
                     LSLIAILTSVIGGVYYLGIVKEMFFSLPEYKINPLLETLTLRGNVVDDNQKIIKQLKF
                     NYKNIAISSPISFVISIITLVILLFLFMNKEWLSMGTILVQILFNN"
     exon            18418..18795
                     /gene="nad2"
                     /number=1
     intron          18796..20201
                     /gene="nad2"
                     /note="group IC2"
     gene            18817..20094
                     /gene="iorf425"
     CDS             18817..20094
                     /gene="iorf425"
                     /note="GO IDs: GO:0004519; GENE3D G3DSA:3.10.28.10;PANTHER
                     PTHR36181,PTHR36181:SF2; PFAM PF00961;
                     SUPERFAMILYSSF55608"
                     /codon_start=1
                     /transl_table=4
                     /product="LAGLIDADG endonuclease"
                     /translation="MFQLLRDKLSNSGEALKLLIPNLVELYRGGWTNYSCMVTSQKIL
                     EKGMGNRGSKSTVFVRKLYTVVKEQRVDGSCNGLVINPLLRCTLRGFERISWYGIPSN
                     QILIKRYYTTNDSNTNIESEISTINKESFKLNPWFITGFTDGDGSFTISTSKKKSGTG
                     WKIHPTFTIGLDIKDLDILIQFKAYFNAGKIYKSKRGIIYYTIGSTKDLLKHVLPHFD
                     KYPLSSLKLKDYLVFKRILLLMQKGEHQSLSGLFKIFSERANLNKGLPKVVEEEYPDL
                     KPAVIPELKIAPTINPDWLAGFITAEASFFISIYPSKDRKVGYAVSLVFSLSQHAKDL
                     DLLKRIADSLECGIVRKHKSREAVELVITKSEDINQKLTPLLSKHTLSGVKLLDFERF
                     KKASILINSKAHLTSEGIKLIKDIKDTMYNRGL"
     exon            20202..20585
                     /gene="nad2"
                     /number=2
     intron          20586..22051
                     /gene="nad2"
                     /note="group IC2"
     gene            20607..21482
                     /gene="iorf291"
     CDS             20607..21482
                     /gene="iorf291"
                     /note="GO IDs: GO:0004519; GENE3D G3DSA:3.10.28.10;PANTHER
                     PTHR36181,PTHR36181:SF2; PFAM PF00961;
                     SUPERFAMILYSSF55608"
                     /codon_start=1
                     /transl_table=4
                     /product="LAGLIDADG endonuclease"
                     /translation="MSTYVGCKLSNSREPLKLLVLSHIWKCMSGWINYSGIVTSQKMS
                     ENKMGNRGSKSVIHETKQSCIIVKEQRVNGSWCGINIPHLRYTLVGFGRSYQVKTLSN
                     QIIQRQFYSSESNLDNSQLRQDPWFISGFSDAEGCFMVLVRKSPKSKLGWQIEANFTI
                     NLHVRDLDLLKLIQSFSFASHYFGVGRIGKERNGCRDFTIGSLDQIITKVIPHFDKYP
                     LKTNKYSDYLLFKQVVMMMQRGEHLTAEGLQKIIGIRASLNRGLTPLLLEAFPNTVAL
                     VRPLLPPLKNVKLDP"
     exon            22052..22477
                     /gene="nad2"
                     /number=3
     intron          22478..24080
                     /gene="nad2"
                     /note="group IC2"
     gene            22511..23761
                     /gene="iorf416"
     CDS             22511..23761
                     /gene="iorf416"
                     /note="GO IDs: GO:0004519; GENE3D G3DSA:3.10.28.10;PANTHER
                     PTHR36181; PFAM PF00961; SUPERFAMILY SSF55608"
                     /codon_start=1
                     /transl_table=4
                     /product="LAGLIDADG endonuclease"
                     /translation="MWPNSGDVLKLLVPSCSRKATSGSINHWCTVTSHKIIERAMDYR
                     GSKSTVRVRKLYTVVKEQRVDGHRCINLMHLRYALMGFERNYQIRILSKQLIMPSLRR
                     SYTSLSVNPNLKSTATGTLNPLFLTGFSDAESNFTVRIFKSNTVKVGWCVQPVFQIEL
                     HKKDLNVLEKISSFLGVGKIYHKEESSIYMVQSLRDIDVIINHFEKYPLLTKKLEDFQ
                     LFSQIVTLIHKKEHLTITGWHKIISLRASMNKGLSTFMKTTFPDIIPATRPSRSDEEL
                     INSKIDPYWMAGFVAGEGCFSIRITKSLTLKTGYQVQLRFNVTQHSIDKVFMNSLVAF
                     WGCGKVFLRFRENKVDFQILKLKDLTDKVIPLFQSISLQGVKSKDFADFCKAVDIMKV
                     KGHLTNEGLDQIRRLKAGMNRGRE"
     exon            24081..24557
                     /gene="nad2"
                     /number=4
     gene            24558..26415
                     /gene="nad3"
     CDS             join(24558..24647,26092..26415)
                     /gene="nad3"
                     /codon_start=1
                     /transl_table=4
                     /product="NADH dehydrogenase subunit 3"
                     /translation="MSSVTFLFVFVTILTIVFLLLNFILAPHNPYQEKYSIFECGFHS
                     FLGQNRTQFGVKFFIFALVYLLLDLEILVIYPYGISVYENGIYGLIVVLIFIGIITAG
                     FVFELGKNALKIDSRQSNNYFYKSKKFINMFTEHK"
     exon            24558..24647
                     /gene="nad3"
                     /number=1
     intron          24648..26091
                     /gene="nad3"
                     /note="group IC2"
     gene            24657..25919
                     /gene="iorf420"
     CDS             24657..25919
                     /gene="iorf420"
                     /note="GO IDs: GO:0004519; GENE3D G3DSA:3.10.28.10;PANTHER
                     PTHR36181; PFAM PF00961; SUPERFAMILY SSF55608"
                     /codon_start=1
                     /transl_table=4
                     /product="LAGLIDADG endonuclease"
                     /translation="MGKSINWGKLPNSGEPLKLLVLSHIWKCMSGWINYSGIVTSQKM
                     SENKMGDRGSKSVIHETKQSCIIVKEQRVDGSCNAGKSALLKCTLVDFKRSYQIKIPS
                     NPIILTRNFSTLVGELASLEQSSLPPKLDPSYVTGFTDGEGSFILTIIKDNKYKLGWR
                     VACRFVISLHKKDLVLLNSLKNFFNTGSVFLMGKGAAQYRVESLTGLSIIINHFDRYP
                     LNTKKQADYMLFKLAYNLIINKSHLTEKGLSELVSLKAVMNNGLKDELKIAYPNITPV
                     LRPEIPLSLNIDPLWLAGFTDAEGCFSVVVFKSKTSKIGEAVKLSFIITQSVRDEFLI
                     KSLIEYLGCGYTSLDGRGAIDFKVSDFSSLKNIIIPFYDKYYIHGNKSLDFKDFSRVV
                     TLMENKKHLTKQGLDEIKKIRNAMNTNR"
     exon            26092..26415
                     /gene="nad3"
                     /number=2
     gene            27114..28411
                     /gene="atp9"
     CDS             join(27114..27294,28368..28411)
                     /gene="atp9"
                     /codon_start=1
                     /transl_table=4
                     /product="ATP synthase 9"
                     /translation="MVEASKLIGAGLATIGLAGAGVGIGVVFGCLIIGVARNPSLKNQ
                     LFSYSILGFAFSEATALFALMMALLLLYVV"
     exon            27114..27294
                     /gene="atp9"
                     /number=1
     intron          27295..28367
                     /gene="atp9"
                     /note="group IA"
     gene            27511..28359
                     /gene="iorf282"
     CDS             27511..28359
                     /gene="iorf282"
                     /note="GO IDs: GO:0003677,GO:0004519; CDD cd10445;
                     GENE3DG3DSA:1.10.10.10,G3DSA:3.40.1440.10;
                     PFAMPF01541,PF07453,PF07460; PROSITE_PROFILES PS50164;
                     SMARTSM00465,SM00496; SUPERFAMILY SSF64496,SSF82771;
                     TIGRFAMTIGR01453"
                     /codon_start=1
                     /transl_table=4
                     /product="GIY-YIG endonuclease"
                     /translation="MIFKVYMAFYLILKFNFICRKISTKINNTTFNSPSSQNPIKTYY
                     DPLNEREIIRKDNNGKIGVYVWQNKINNKMYVGSGDPLYLRLSDYYQLWYLKHKDNLY
                     IVRSLNKYSMSSFILHIMEYSDSDNVIKCEQKWIDILKPEYNLTPLAGSTKGFKHSLE
                     AKDKMRIAATGRKHTDEVKDLMSKNRQGLNNSFYNKTHTPETIEKLRNIAQNRTHLPV
                     KGLDVEITDIETKITTTYSSVREAASYLNSDIKTLLRREKSQLIKGTNKPYKNKYIIT
                     IIRGNN"
     exon            28368..28411
                     /gene="atp9"
                     /number=2
     gene            28935..34781
                     /gene="cox2"
     CDS             join(28935..29042,30509..30952,32723..32821,34683..34781)
                     /gene="cox2"
                     /codon_start=1
                     /transl_table=4
                     /product="cytochrome c oxidase subunit II"
                     /translation="MKHLFNTFINFDAPMPWGIYFQDSATPQMEGLVELHDNIMYYLV
                     LILFAVGWILFSIMKNFASTKTQISHKYLNHGTLIELIWTITPAVILILIAFPSFKLL
                     YLMDEVNDPSMTILAEGHQWYWSYQYPDFIDSNEEFIEFDSYIVPDSDLEDGGLRMLE
                     VDNRVIVPELTHIRFVITSGDVIHSFACPSLGIKCDAYPGRLNQVSVFINREGVFYGQ
                     CSEICGILHSSMPIVIESVNIDKFVHWLYSV"
     exon            28935..29042
                     /gene="cox2"
                     /number=1
     intron          29043..30508
                     /gene="cox2"
                     /note="group IC2"
     gene            29487..30416
                     /gene="iorf309"
     CDS             29487..30416
                     /gene="iorf309"
                     /note="GO IDs: GO:0004519; GENE3D G3DSA:3.10.28.10;PANTHER
                     PTHR36181,PTHR36181:SF2; PFAM PF00961;
                     SUPERFAMILYSSF55608"
                     /codon_start=1
                     /transl_table=4
                     /product="LAGLIDADG endonuclease"
                     /translation="MDKYMENPSNNKSKLNPHYVTGFSDGESCFHLSIGKNSKYKIGY
                     YVNPGFTIVLHKKDELLLRSIQSFFGGIGNLKVLPNIVQYRVFSLKDLDIILNHFDNY
                     PLITKKHTDFLLFKEALALIKNKEHLTIEGFNKIIALKSSMNLGLPEVLKESFPDILG
                     RKIEPFDLPSVLNPYWVAGFTDGEGCFWIKTLKAVGGAAPNKEGLRSVIGFQISQHSR
                     DLPLMEKFISFFECGRLEQTGSAYSLVVTKLSLINEKIIPFYMAYPILGSKSEDFKDW
                     CRAVQLKNHKAHLTPQGLKEILNIKSSINSSRK"
     exon            30509..30952
                     /gene="cox2"
                     /number=2
     intron          30953..32722
                     /gene="cox2"
                     /note="no intron type identified"
     gene            31327..32685
                     /gene="iorf452"
     CDS             31327..32685
                     /gene="iorf452"
                     /note="GENE3D G3DSA:1.10.10.10,G3DSA:3.40.1440.10;
                     PFAMPF01541; PROSITE_PROFILES PS50164; SMART
                     SM00465,SM00497;SUPERFAMILY SSF82771"
                     /codon_start=1
                     /transl_table=4
                     /product="GIY-YIG endonuclease"
                     /translation="MGELSNPRLKLPLNCPTLHKLSDNPCMFRGAKLNYYINYFIVGV
                     FFILYMIFFSKAKSFIVHLMFKLAYYNSKYVSYKLTQIISIFLGQYMSYISVAEYDKG
                     RSPAYAGTRAPFNINLSSQVKFYSTTPNKTTYKDSKDITADVLNKLLKNQKVCITEAE
                     LSRLKAIPGVRFDLPLNEQTISAFESLVGKPNTRGIKAGVYIFTHIASGAKYVGSSNS
                     LSRRLDQYFSSKHFNQKNSGLLLPLIKKEGFEAFRLEVMVMPDNIGLEFNTSNNLNFN
                     FSYLFLEQYYLLQDKFNLNTQRIVNFRVDQGKTVYLYSLDGKILYYCGYSLNEIKGVL
                     GIHFVTCTNCIKTGESYLGFFRISTDRLVGSEKTKLSLQELLNLIEMKKKEALEKSSR
                     SKFSKAVVIRKEDEEKTLEFPSITLTVKYLNSIDISADRNQLAKHLDTNKSYKGYIFS
                     KA"
     exon            32723..32821
                     /gene="cox2"
                     /number=3
     intron          32822..34682
                     /gene="cox2"
                     /note="group IC1"
     gene            33264..34631
                     /gene="iorf455"
     CDS             33264..34631
                     /gene="iorf455"
                     /note="GENE3D G3DSA:1.10.10.10,G3DSA:3.40.1440.10;
                     PFAMPF01541; PROSITE_PROFILES PS50164; SMART
                     SM00465,SM00497;SUPERFAMILY SSF82771"
                     /codon_start=1
                     /transl_table=4
                     /product="GIY-YIG endonuclease"
                     /translation="MHGTTSRSVFNNHLLSDKRIGLSTIAALPLTRHFSSIRSLVNNS
                     EALASDHINSGKPTTLSVINKVLLNQNLVVTDSKLKELLKVEGVEIELPISTPKGKEL
                     LAELTGKSKYKGFSGVYMFIHKNTGDKYVGSSNLLRRRMDYYFNGDYPLAGKFLPLLY
                     KEGLEAFKLRIFKLDSNKFSSQDALILEQFYLLDKEFNLNTLRVVNAGSSKGDPVYVY
                     DLTCSILYYHAKSRIELKRVLNIHTETSKKYVDSKLPYLNKFLLLSYPIPTALTSDIS
                     LEELLGIMQDERKDTYKLGTRTSIPVELEIKEGNTFVSEASKGHTLKFDSLTSCMEYL
                     RGLGLIIKRDTLTKYIKIEKVFHNFLCKYSDKTLPKNFDEIGLIIDEYKKLKVDTDSL
                     IINRKNKPILVKGGAKLHMDKEFDSITEAIKHFDNLNIKLDSKTLYLRLKDGKIYKDY
                     YFTYK"
     exon            34683..34781
                     /gene="cox2"
                     /number=4
     gene            35219..35289
                     /gene="trnR(acg)"
     tRNA            35219..35289
                     /gene="trnR(acg)"
                     /product="tRNA-Arg"
                     /anticodon=(pos:35251..35253,aa:Arg,seq:acg)
     gene            35570..35640
                     /gene="trnR(tcg)"
     tRNA            35570..35640
                     /gene="trnR(tcg)"
                     /product="tRNA-Arg"
                     /anticodon=(pos:35602..35604,aa:Arg,seq:tcg)
     gene            35934..36008
                     /gene="trnY(ata)"
     tRNA            35934..36008
                     /gene="trnY(ata)"
                     /product="tRNA-Tyr"
                     /anticodon=(pos:35967..35969,aa:Tyr,seq:ata)
     gene            36082..38323
                     /gene="nad4L"
     CDS             join(36082..36320,38293..38323)
                     /gene="nad4L"
                     /codon_start=1
                     /transl_table=4
                     /product="NADH dehydrogenase 4L"
                     /translation="MSLTLLLFLIGILGFVFNRKNLILMLISIEIMLLSITFLILVSS
                     VNIDDIIGQTYAIYIIVVAGAESAIGLAILVAFYRLRGSIRIEYK"
     exon            36082..36320
                     /gene="nad4L"
                     /number=1
     intron          36321..38292
                     /gene="nad4L"
                     /note="group IC1"
     gene            36346..37377
                     /gene="iorf343"
     CDS             36346..37377
                     /gene="iorf343"
                     /note="GO IDs: GO:0004519; GENE3D G3DSA:3.10.28.10;PANTHER
                     PTHR36181; PFAM PF00961; SUPERFAMILY SSF55608"
                     /codon_start=1
                     /transl_table=4
                     /product="LAGLIDADG endonuclease"
                     /translation="MNRASTSNIQSLNRVSDLRKVNSYPFKVPGTFIRNYSTTRVMSL
                     HPWFVTGFTDAEGCFWIGVRNDPRNKTGWCVQAFFQIALHKKDVALLNNIQSYFGGIG
                     TVAVRGDRCYFIVSSLKQIIKVIIPHFDAHPLITNKLVDYRLWKSIISIMEAKRHLTV
                     EGLNEIIRMKSSLNLGLSDEIQDAFAETLSTNPNQERSWNPAESIPHGMWMAGFTSGE
                     GSFFVNIFKSTHHRVGYQVRLGFEIAQHIRDELTMATFTSFFNCGIISRYSEDMVKYR
                     CTKFSDLNTLIIPFFKEYLPLGNKLLDFEDFGKVALLLENKAHLTEEGLNSIRKIKAV
                     ACLMNSLRK"
     exon            38293..38323
                     /gene="nad4L"
                     /number=2
     gene            38323..41323
                     /gene="nad5"
     CDS             join(38323..39039,40052..41323)
                     /gene="nad5"
                     /codon_start=1
                     /transl_table=4
                     /product="NADH dehydrogenase subunit 5"
                     /translation="MYLSIIILPLLGSIVSGFFGRKVGVTGSRILGCLSIMITTILAI
                     ISFFEVGFNNNPVSINLFKWLDNESFNMVWNFQFDSLTVSMLIPVLIISSLVHFYSIG
                     YMSSDPHNQRFFSYLSLFTFMMIILVTGNNYLVMFVGWEGVGVCSYLLVSFWFTRIAA
                     NQSSLSAFLTNRVGDAFLMIGMFILLWTLGTLDYSTVFSLAPYINENITTIIGICLLI
                     GAMAKSSQVGLHIWLPMAMEGPTPVSALIHAATMVTAGVYLLIRSSPLIEYSAVVLAI
                     CLWLGATTTVFSSLIGLFQQDIKKIIAYSTMSQLGMMVIAIGLSSYNVAIFHLINHAF
                     YKGLLFLGAGAVIHAVVDNQDLRKYGGLISFLPLTYSVILIASLSLVAFPFMTGFYSK
                     DFILESAYGQYHFSSIDVYVIAVIGAIFTTLYSVKVIYLTFLTNPNGPVNYYRNAHES
                     DIFISLPLVVLAIFSIYFGYITRDIFIGLGSGFFVDNSIFIHPVHEIMIDTEFGVPTI
                     FKLIPFILTVSFSALAIIYSEFMPNIISNFKLSNLGYYIYGFFNQRFLVEFFYNKYIV
                     NSVLEIGGQTTKVLDKGSIESIGPYGFGVILTKASKIISSLSNGVVTNYALYILIGIC
                     FYLSIFTFVQVVDDVVNSITIASLVILMLHKDRSLISN"
     exon            38323..39039
                     /gene="nad5"
                     /number=1
     intron          39040..40051
                     /gene="nad5"
                     /note="group IB"
     gene            39040..39948
                     /gene="iorf302"
     CDS             39040..39948
                     /gene="iorf302"
                     /note="GO IDs: GO:0004519; GENE3D G3DSA:3.10.28.10;PANTHER
                     PTHR36181; PFAM PF00961; SUPERFAMILY SSF55608"
                     /codon_start=1
                     /transl_table=4
                     /product="LAGLIDADG endonuclease"
                     /translation="MVTGALLKFHYMRGHPLTLKSTSYFVAIGKIFNVGQSAGNLYNI
                     QGSSETIRETIKIDNTFKWWLIGFAEGDGYFGVDKKGYLTFKVTQSTTDCQVLFFIKK
                     SLGFGSVSLQSKSSKTHQYRVRDKNNLIKIINIFNGNLITKAKIAQFKLFLEAFNNKY
                     NTDITFIECNKKVTLDNAWLSGFTDGEGCFTASAYLSKATNKHIVTVRYVISQKNDIE
                     FSQYLAELINGYITYIKSYDGYNTVVNHSKLNIILNYIKSYPLKTKKHVSYLRWLKVY
                     ELVKDKHHHNPEGIEIIKSLIKLINK"
     exon            40052..41323
                     /gene="nad5"
                     /number=2
     gene            42843..43220
                     /gene="orf125"
     CDS             42843..43220
                     /gene="orf125"
                     /codon_start=1
                     /transl_table=4
                     /product="hypothetical protein"
                     /translation="MKLFFCNSNVSSKLGFKPSFSRFFSGFTSKELIVNSDINNVLLY
                     DGNNFKAVLFLPSLVAFLNLIEAMKTDSINNNLSLILEFKDFYLSLTNILKQLEPGKY
                     SFGGTPLLLSKIFRWLLFNWMLY"
     gene            44893..54793
                     /gene="cob"
     CDS             join(44893..45170,47397..47511,49756..49852,51120..51135,
                     52197..52469,54400..54793)
                     /gene="cob"
                     /codon_start=1
                     /transl_table=4
                     /product="cytochrome b"
                     /translation="MRILKNHPLLKLANGYLIDASQPSNISYLWNFGSLLLLCLVIQI
                     VTGVTLAMHYNPSVLEAFNSVEHIMRDVNNGWLVRYLHSNTASAFFFLVYLHIGRGIY
                     YASYRAPRTLTWVIGTIILIVMIVTGFLGYVLPYGQMSLWGATVITNLISAVPWIGQD
                     IVEFIWGGFSVNNATLNRFFALHFVLPFILAALVLMHMIALHDTAGSSNPLGVPVYYD
                     RMPMAPYFLFKDLITIFIFIFVLGIFVFFMPNVLGDSDNYIMANPMQTPPAIVPEWYL
                     LPFYAILRSIPNKLLGVIAMLAAILIILILPKADLGLTKGLQFRPLSKAAFYVFLVNF
                     LILMQIGAKHVESPFIEIGQLSTALYFSHFLFILPAVSILENTLVDLELQNNAKNI"
     exon            44893..45170
                     /gene="cob"
                     /number=1
     intron          45171..47396
                     /gene="cob"
                     /note="group IC1"
     gene            45172..46638
                     /gene="iorf488"
     CDS             45172..46638
                     /gene="iorf488"
                     /note="GO IDs: GO:0004519; COILS Coil;
                     GENE3DG3DSA:3.10.28.10; PANTHER PTHR36181; PFAM PF00961;
                     SMARTSM00497; SUPERFAMILY SSF55608"
                     /codon_start=1
                     /transl_table=4
                     /product="LAGLIDADG endonuclease"
                     /translation="MICVDFVYFFLCNPLFTSNKPCIKYLATKDARLKSSKAQLPLFA
                     LRKYSRALSSKSGIHNIVTSSHSKIGDIACETAPTHKPENLAFLSDEEFGEWFRGFVD
                     AEGCFSIQTVKNHFKFIFTFCLHIDETPLIKYIIQRLGVGAFSLRESSVNFTVSSKDA
                     LLVIFGVLDKRPLNTSKNLNYLAFRQAYDLYFYRESVNISSELSQEIVTLKDKMNKKR
                     VEFKQSTDHKIHITPYWLLGFVEGEGYFSTNKTDYSLKFGIGQTSQEIIVLEAIQKYF
                     LALPTAKNYVERNNTNLVSLATYNQAKGRDYKAMAQLVITQRYFISNVIIPFFDKLTW
                     LSKKFKDYVDWKLILDLINHGWHFTEEGKKLISLITQGMNNYRLSNNTTSEEDTSRAD
                     VKERALKLLSSPSNFEVQANGKILIKSLGTYLKGRGNVGVNVLNTKGEIVFKFNSIKD
                     CALFFNVHTRTINRRLDKGSLVEHDNQNLVFQRDVRLP"
     exon            47397..47511
                     /gene="cob"
                     /number=2
     intron          47512..49755
                     /gene="cob"
                     /note="group ID"
     gene            47521..48390
                     /gene="iorf289"
     CDS             47521..48390
                     /gene="iorf289"
                     /note="GO IDs: GO:0003677,GO:0004519; CDD cd10445;
                     GENE3DG3DSA:1.10.10.10,G3DSA:3.40.1440.10;
                     PFAMPF01541,PF07453,PF07460; PROSITE_PROFILES PS50164;
                     SMARTSM00465,SM00497; SUPERFAMILY SSF64496,SSF82771;
                     TIGRFAMTIGR01453"
                     /codon_start=1
                     /transl_table=4
                     /product="GIY-YIG endonuclease"
                     /translation="MAQNDYNNNKITTTTTFNDKRYYSTSRNNKEETSFPRINKFLLA
                     KNLNPVFIYHNLNEDSVRKNIAKETKGLSGIYMILNKETLSYYIGSASTDRINSRFSK
                     HLIYLNGSKIVKNSVNKYGLHNFVFIVLELFPEIVNQENNKKLLDLEDFYLKSLLPDY
                     NILTEAGSSFGYKHTEVNRIKMKANYSEKGREEIGSLNRGKTLSSETIETMRQSALNR
                     KPLDYTEQGVLNMKKNSKPIIVKELNNTVYGEFNSIVEAAEALNCSTKTIQRTLKSPS
                     KRLKRRWIVDYVK"
     gene            48915..49598
                     /gene="iorf227"
     CDS             48915..49598
                     /gene="iorf227"
                     /codon_start=1
                     /transl_table=4
                     /product="hypothetical protein"
                     /translation="MMIEFYDLIINMGYTPGIETLRNTTFSGQDLKSAFCEALSSHNY
                     NLRQAKKLVLDLCFNRDTVRLNFLLGYRDEGVMNYILEIANKHREFYPLTRKLINQYL
                     YNLTEDIAYSYIEFYQDNVVRYLFLPDEADKFIAMVRESPILKHIYYVDAGSKVRSPG
                     FGVAKSNLLLQSEVFKYETAEMFSKIRNLGRADIGQMDMIEIPYEGNVMRAIRKDEAW
                     RVLKAANFL"
     exon            49756..49852
                     /gene="cob"
                     /number=3
     intron          49853..51119
                     /gene="cob"
                     /note="group IA"
     gene            49864..50802
                     /gene="iorf312"
     CDS             49864..50802
                     /gene="iorf312"
                     /note="GO IDs: GO:0004519; GENE3D G3DSA:3.10.28.10;PANTHER
                     PTHR36181; PFAM PF00961; SUPERFAMILY SSF55608"
                     /codon_start=1
                     /transl_table=4
                     /product="LAGLIDADG endonuclease"
                     /translation="MINLCLGIITLFLMYGAMRTYLLYLKVYTKETSLPTIGTIHKNA
                     LKKSNKTLRLDKQEYISIPSSFLAFLAGLIDGDGYIQISKTPKGFITMKLVISLHLED
                     ISTLEYIHSVLKLGKINIYKDLKSPTCKLVINKTDLQEVLFPLFIYNNIFFLTNTRID
                     QFNLAMYILRNDIKLQSEISEVKNVPFVFEIPKSPVDYTLLPFFKNWIVGFTCSEGSF
                     FIKKNNDGCFQLKQRIHSDLFEAFKLIFSTNRKIDSTNNYNQFGVSSKSDVQKVINYF
                     SFSGLHPLVGLKYIQYEKWLNNLRASSRYSKLNYPK"
     exon            51120..51135
                     /gene="cob"
                     /number=4
     intron          51136..52196
                     /gene="cob"
                     /note="group IB"
     gene            51167..52096
                     /gene="iorf309"
     CDS             51167..52096
                     /gene="iorf309"
                     /note="GO IDs: GO:0004519; GENE3D G3DSA:3.10.28.10;PANTHER
                     PTHR36181,PTHR36181:SF2; PFAM PF00961;
                     SUPERFAMILYSSF55608"
                     /codon_start=1
                     /transl_table=4
                     /product="LAGLIDADG endonuclease"
                     /translation="MLKILLNAGTSPILGFAYDLFLLFLTIICVKIAMTWRQSAGVRS
                     IHTSEASQRLHAEDLTYAYLVGLFEGDGFFSITKKGKYLTYELGIELSIKDVQLIYKI
                     KALLGIGVVSFRKRNEVEMVSLRIRDKKHLKNFILPIFDKYPMFSNKQYDYLRFRSAL
                     LSGIIYSEDLPEYTRSNVPLNSVESILDKSYFSAWLVGFIEAEGCFSIYKLKKDNDYL
                     VASFDIAQKDGDILIKAISKYLSFTTTVYLDKYDCSRLKVTSVRSIENTINFLDRAPV
                     KLMGNKRLQYLLWIKQLRTISRYAEKIKIPSIY"
     exon            52197..52469
                     /gene="cob"
                     /number=5
     intron          52470..54399
                     /gene="cob"
                     /note="group IC1"
     gene            52843..54261
                     /gene="iorf472"
     CDS             52843..54261
                     /gene="iorf472"
                     /note="GO IDs: GO:0004519; GENE3D
                     G3DSA:3.10.28.10;SUPERFAMILY SSF55608"
                     /codon_start=1
                     /transl_table=4
                     /product="homing endonuclease"
                     /translation="MVRRNCYLITFYTFLKTESYISSFYQNNSLLTESADSLKPARVG
                     KVGNKEMTLYEVKSLFQTIKNSDPSYEGSEKEFGLLANGFWQAEGYIGGIFRSELNFY
                     PICSATQLFSEESAKFFIRLDKALCNKGTFSITLNSFGKFVIAYRLSGWDTFFSVFVP
                     YFYMQYGEKYRAILKLKKIYELKDYIKHHSSDDKAKVLLVSLVYSLTAHSPRYKVSLE
                     EKLISLNLDQGLLKELPLYKENDVKPSFLFILGFFLGDGTLHLKLEWKDKNSTVVIVP
                     LFNIIQSNVESNKYIMERMTSCLNALNIKANLDKGTNTFTLTVKGIDNVFNSLFPLLK
                     KYSHFLYGKRDSFNLLVWVEGLIRSGGHHTYFGLKALVYRIYHSTNERITDKEVWMSR
                     LEDWLKAVSARRECGEYYISPIYTSNKQIIGWQVRFPSTLKLPKSNKAFMSSTCGGQD
                     KALAIAVQYRDKILSDWINLNF"
     exon            54400..54793
                     /gene="cob"
                     /number=6
     gene            55064..55134
                     /gene="trnC(gca)"
     tRNA            55064..55134
                     /gene="trnC(gca)"
                     /product="tRNA-Cys"
                     /anticodon=(pos:55097..55099,aa:Cys,seq:gca)
     gene            56784..73690
                     /gene="cox1"
     CDS             join(56784..57001,58288..58461,59763..59991,61186..61279,
                     62655..62665,63668..63678,64788..64877,66135..66180,
                     67362..67394,68401..68557,70921..70988,72187..72323,
                     73366..73690)
                     /gene="cox1"
                     /codon_start=1
                     /transl_table=4
                     /product="cytochrome c oxidase subunit I"
                     /translation="MSMGMERWFNSTNAKDIGTLYLIFALFSGLLGTAFSVLIRLELS
                     GPGVQYISNNQLYNSVITAHAILMIFFMVMPALIGGFGNFLMPLMVGGPDMAFPRLNN
                     ISFWLLPPSLLLLIFSACIEGGVGTGWTLYPPLSGLQSHSGPSVDLAIFTLHLTGVSS
                     LLGSINFITTIVNMRTPGIRLHKLALFGWAVVITAVLLLLSLPVLAGGITMVLTDRNF
                     NTSFFEVAGGGDPILFQHLFWFFGHPEVYILIVPAFGIISTTISTNSNKPIFGYIGMV
                     YAMMSIGILGFIVWSHHMYTVGLDVDTRAYFTAATLIIAVPTGIKIFSWLATCYGGSI
                     KMTPSMLFSLGFVFMFTIGGLSGVVLANASLDIAFHDTYYVVAHFHYVLSMGAVFAMF
                     AGWYFWIPKILGLNYNLNLAKVQFWLLFIGVNLTFFPQHFLGLQGMPRRISDYPDAFA
                     GWNLISSIGSIVSVIAAWLFLYIVYSQLVEGKVASRNPWLTPGFYTDVLQANLNRSYT
                     SLEWGLSSPPKPHAFVSLPLQS"
     exon            56784..57001
                     /gene="cox1"
                     /number=1
     intron          57002..58287
                     /gene="cox1"
                     /note="group I(derived)"
     gene            57051..58010
                     /gene="iorf319"
     CDS             57051..58010
                     /gene="iorf319"
                     /note="CDD cd10445;
                     GENE3DG3DSA:1.10.10.10,G3DSA:3.40.1440.10; PFAM
                     PF01541,PF07453;PROSITE_PROFILES PS50164; SMART
                     SM00465,SM00497;SUPERFAMILY SSF82771"
                     /codon_start=1
                     /transl_table=4
                     /product="GIY-YIG endonuclease"
                     /translation="MFFSKKKITEVALNNNQNNTITITNSNNNNSNKNNDEDKIPLYT
                     KVYIENPFNNRNLILKVSKNQKGVYVWESNDHAYVGHSINLYNRISSYFMPSILQTKA
                     RRVLRYFNKHGFQDTNLTIYIMDENSSLDDVVSLEQHFIDTLKPSLNVDLVASSSGYH
                     EPMGQEIRDRLRKQRGTPVYIYNVEDFTLLYIFESKQHMYDSISIHHKTLNNCLDAGT
                     VYLDTLFLSLDLIEESENTNLLTLEGIKELVNEKRALYTVKHPASISILAEFKDDSSK
                     NLEFSSLTSLANHLKGDRVTIRQYLKGVKSGYYRGKWKFTYKD"
     exon            58288..58461
                     /gene="cox1"
                     /number=2
     intron          58462..59762
                     /gene="cox1"
                     /note="group IB(3')"
     gene            58463..59599
                     /gene="iorf378"
     CDS             58463..59599
                     /gene="iorf378"
                     /note="GO IDs: GO:0004519; GENE3D G3DSA:3.10.28.10;PANTHER
                     PTHR36181,PTHR36181:SF2; PFAM PF00961;
                     SUPERFAMILYSSF55608"
                     /codon_start=1
                     /transl_table=4
                     /product="LAGLIDADG endonuclease"
                     /translation="MKDKVLLFGNLEAIKLYSMRETLEVYIAYTIIYSLLILVVIMLI
                     VFLGFLIKNLSTRQYAWELTKLMFRTHQRLNVEHPNENNNLFDHSKSINRFKYYENKD
                     NFHQWLVGFTDGDGSFSIVRVAERKWTLFFKLTQSTYNLRAIHFIKNQLGVGSIYVDS
                     DCNKADFRIRDRKTIGATILPIFDKYPLLTSKYFSYLKFKKAYEILENPNLSTQDKDN
                     LLLALQKEQMPLDYISPAWKTVNYEVNDTNKAKSVMSKYWLIGFTEAEGSFYLVNKAS
                     TRIVHAFEITQKLDFIVLKAIAHILGISVSRKKLRASRHTVVTTNSRAISNIIDYYSK
                     TMKGIKAVEFRIWARSYVKYKGNYEKLNSIRENIRVFRQIRLRS"
     exon            59763..59991
                     /gene="cox1"
                     /number=3
     intron          59992..61185
                     /gene="cox1"
                     /note="group IB"
     gene            59995..61071
                     /gene="iorf358"
     CDS             59995..61071
                     /gene="iorf358"
                     /note="GO IDs: GO:0004519; GENE3D G3DSA:3.10.28.10;PANTHER
                     PTHR36181,PTHR36181:SF1; PFAM PF00961;
                     SUPERFAMILYSSF55608"
                     /codon_start=1
                     /transl_table=4
                     /product="LAGLIDADG endonuclease"
                     /translation="MLPVLNLANCWKQIYLFIISLLAGCLFYYKLLSIFRDYSPKFVC
                     FKSYLNIDRKFFSVKRKIPSWGTPTNNGEFDPKFSSYLAGIIEGDGTIIVPKRERSLK
                     GDLYYPSIQIVFDSRDFPLALMLQSKLNHGSISKKKGSSAYVLTINKLEGIFLIANVI
                     NGYMRTPKIYALHRLIDWLNLRFDFNITKKNKDISDINSNSWLAGFIDADGHFSVRTT
                     LVTEQASPTKYPKIECKFELSQRQNDHNYENNLEYLSLIADFLSSTVKETRMNRPNPE
                     YRVRTTNVDSNFILVQYLEQYPLFSSKYLNYKDWIKVLSYFKAKSHTKSESIKAIVEI
                     KAQMNNKRTEFNWDHLNNLYNLYK"
     exon            61186..61279
                     /gene="cox1"
                     /number=4
     intron          61280..62654
                     /gene="cox1"
                     /note="group ID"
     gene            61288..62205
                     /gene="iorf305"
     CDS             61288..62205
                     /gene="iorf305"
                     /note="GO IDs: GO:0004519; GENE3D G3DSA:3.10.28.10;PANTHER
                     PTHR36181; PFAM PF00961; SUPERFAMILY SSF55608"
                     /codon_start=1
                     /transl_table=4
                     /product="LAGLIDADG endonuclease"
                     /translation="MLINYYILAIIPIIKIAKKSSFLFKLNYSTSSTSNFCLESFYSK
                     YNEHLPGNTSPSKKFLTWFIGFTEGEGSFIVNNRGDLCFVITQSNLDIYVLEYIKEIL
                     GFGKVIPQSKTTSRYVTQNKKEIELLVHLFNGNLILPRRKEKFEEFVKGFNTWVTKGR
                     IQLNTVEIKHTYILPSLYNNWLSGFTDGEGCFTCSINKDKGFSFNFNISQKWEQDVKI
                     LEHLCSLFNAGKVSKHSSDNAYEYRIGGLENCRNVFTYFNNYNLITKKSASYVAWKEV
                     HGDLLNKNHLDPIKRVELKEKAKLINKFN"
     exon            62655..62665
                     /gene="cox1"
                     /number=5
     intron          62666..63667
                     /gene="cox1"
                     /note="group IB"
     gene            62690..63607
                     /gene="iorf305"
     CDS             62690..63607
                     /gene="iorf305"
                     /note="GO IDs: GO:0004519; GENE3D G3DSA:3.10.28.10;PANTHER
                     PTHR37520; PFAM PF00961; SUPERFAMILY SSF55608"
                     /codon_start=1
                     /transl_table=4
                     /product="LAGLIDADG endonuclease"
                     /translation="MSQQTISEEFVLYLLGTMHISCTLLYTVIVKILKIYDNSQVTNA
                     LSTLVGTSEAIRLLNIKSIHNLSKSPNSLRFKQWLAGLIDGDGCFSLSKKGYASLEIT
                     MDIRDECALQAVKNVYGGSIKLRSGVSALRYRLHSKEGFLNLINDVNGHIRNPNRLIQ
                     LNYICVKYDIVLKYPEKLTRDNGWLSGFFDADGSITIKSTDGQLSISAGQKTSELLTP
                     LVEQFGGYVYIDRGGNGSFKWYVTKKEDVLNLIEYFKKYPSRSAKNNRLHLVPKIYEL
                     KSMKAHTAPSGSLLAKSWETLMAKWKNYG"
     exon            63668..63678
                     /gene="cox1"
                     /number=6
     intron          63679..64787
                     /gene="cox1"
                     /note="group IB"
     gene            63683..64654
                     /gene="iorf323"
     CDS             63683..64654
                     /gene="iorf323"
                     /note="GO IDs: GO:0004519; GENE3D G3DSA:3.10.28.10;PANTHER
                     PTHR36181,PTHR36181:SF1; PFAM PF00961;
                     SUPERFAMILYSSF55608"
                     /codon_start=1
                     /transl_table=4
                     /product="LAGLIDADG endonuclease"
                     /translation="MISLIMLLYAGNTSISSFKYSPFKDIVKKLKQWSQSAGNTFKVN
                     LKSGTSETICDNTETIKNISIHVATHLKPLNDEQFGHYLAGLIDGDGHFSSEATKQQL
                     VIVFSSPDVKLAYYIKEVIGFGNVKKVKDKNAYLYIISNKEGLFRVINLINGKLRTLN
                     KFNQVLNNILAYPTYAKENLEFKINDSNNLYNHWIAGFSDADASFQIKIITRDDKPRP
                     EIRLNYQVVRSAKKDNPILLLLKEFFGGNIGYRSSQGTYYYGSTSFGSAKKVINYFDH
                     FHLQSSKHINYLKWRKAYLLIQKKDHLTEKGLDKIRKFKISMNRNSV"
     exon            64788..64877
                     /gene="cox1"
                     /number=7
     intron          64878..66134
                     /gene="cox1"
                     /note="group IB"
     gene            64891..66111
                     /gene="iorf406"
     CDS             64891..66111
                     /gene="iorf406"
                     /note="GO IDs: GO:0004519; GENE3D G3DSA:3.10.28.10;PANTHER
                     PTHR36181,PTHR36181:SF2; PFAM PF00961;
                     SUPERFAMILYSSF55608"
                     /codon_start=1
                     /transl_table=4
                     /product="LAGLIDADG endonuclease"
                     /translation="MINNYVKPLYMLGTSNILNTRNNKYFSENFKDITMSNQQVNKFI
                     LFIKEITLFIYFIFYNLRDYTRGIFQSERLRYSPIFYKSTRRSFNNAVPVNKVFKRNY
                     SIDNRLHKLDPNWVTGFVDAEGCFSTIIEVSEDLKRKVRVSFEINLHEKDEQILVSIK
                     SFFGVGQVYNRSDKKISIYRVTNVNYIKDNIIPHFIEYPLMSKKALDFLLWSKVIEII
                     LNKEHLSEEGFLKVLSYYAYINTGVSKKVQKYYPNIIPADKPDTFLPETLHPQWVSGF
                     VAGDGGFSIYIRSAKDYVISEKVSCRFHIAQHIRDLELMKLFIKFFDCGSVGVRSNKA
                     TPRCDFYVQDFFLIVEKILPHFDTYPLLNLKQQDYLCFKECVSIIKSKTHLTREGLNK
                     IKSLNLEMNSNRLK"
     exon            66135..66180
                     /gene="cox1"
                     /number=8
     intron          66181..67361
                     /gene="cox1"
                     /note="group IB"
     gene            66187..67239
                     /gene="iorf350"
     CDS             66187..67239
                     /gene="iorf350"
                     /note="GO IDs: GO:0004519; GENE3D G3DSA:3.10.28.10;PANTHER
                     PTHR36181; PFAM PF00961; SUPERFAMILY SSF55608"
                     /codon_start=1
                     /transl_table=4
                     /product="LAGLIDADG endonuclease"
                     /translation="MASPYSDIGSTINFAICWNSLVLISTLYGKNLISYTQSADNLSL
                     YSLKDNKQSVSETTRETSFKFSAFHIYYNTLFKNKDPLSDEWLTWFIGFAEGDGAIQT
                     YDEGKRVRFVLTQKESDILHKIQFKFNIGVVKHFPQGKSGKNNDFYRWMVDNPSHILL
                     LALLFNGNIAQSHRIKQLALWVNALNNRFGSETIKLNNTPVPVTLQDGWLSGFTDAEG
                     CFNVSITANSRYTLGHVIKMRYILDQKDGVILNKVYELFGFGKVTLRSGTKDVYRYTA
                     TGFKALHDVIVYFKLFPLQTKKAFSFEKWLIVHNQVYNKLHLTDEGLSQVRTLQKQIN
                     LNNSTTNKVGAALEKK"
     exon            67362..67394
                     /gene="cox1"
                     /number=9
     intron          67395..68400
                     /gene="cox1"
                     /note="group IB"
     gene            67401..68357
                     /gene="iorf318"
     CDS             67401..68357
                     /gene="iorf318"
                     /note="GO IDs: GO:0004519; GENE3D G3DSA:3.10.28.10;PANTHER
                     PTHR36181,PTHR36181:SF1; PFAM PF00961;
                     SUPERFAMILYSSF55608"
                     /codon_start=1
                     /transl_table=4
                     /product="LAGLIDADG endonuclease"
                     /translation="MFTVKILLYAGNSWLSSPLVFIALGTIYLYLTRQSAGNFFCFST
                     MAKAATKNTYNKWFELPKISEHVPIHNSNLNDEELGYFLAGLIEGDGWFGKKELHIVF
                     SENDSSLAYLIKKRIGHGNIYKIKDKKAVRYICKNKEGLSIILSLINGKFVSNYKYEQ
                     LIKHNYSEDFNINILPPLMSLSLDNYWLAGFTQADGCFHISVVKSKTHKAGYSIRLEF
                     SLKQNDVLPLRLLYNELEMGNLSQYHTGVWCYKSTGYKTAAHLINYFDKYNIFAGKYV
                     DYIKFRKVYIMITEGKHLEEKGIKKIKSISSKGSSETSTQEI"
     exon            68401..68557
                     /gene="cox1"
                     /number=10
     intron          68558..70920
                     /gene="cox1"
                     /note="group IB"
     gene            68560..69882
                     /gene="iorf440"
     CDS             68560..69882
                     /gene="iorf440"
                     /note="GO IDs: GO:0003677,GO:0004519; CDD cd10445;
                     GENE3DG3DSA:1.10.10.10,G3DSA:3.40.1440.10;
                     PFAMPF01541,PF07453,PF07460; PROSITE_PROFILES PS50164;
                     SMARTSM00465,SM00496,SM00497; SUPERFAMILY
                     SSF64496,SSF82771;TIGRFAM TIGR01453"
                     /codon_start=1
                     /transl_table=4
                     /product="GIY-YIG endonuclease"
                     /translation="MKNHLALPLKIAICWELLTIILLELYSVTMYNFEQSAGNLRVFN
                     ALVGPLETTRDPRNIFTRRYSPWNKNALIGSASSFSNNSFNSKTIYSLRNHYSTSSKE
                     DNTKNFVALAVFPPKAGYTSLVAPLKIYSQFKEDRSSILKEQKDKSGIYCLINNINGH
                     SYIGSSINLASRMKNYLNNTFLKSRQNANMPIVKALLKYGQSNFTLLIVEYVEPQVLT
                     VRETYFITSILPYYNVLKQGYSSLGYKHTEETKQLLSELASNRVHSDTTKGLIAKALT
                     GENNPFYNKSHSMESKVRMIEAKSAYPVYIYDSFKNLLVIFPSVSSLAHLIKSNHSTI
                     VEAIREQTIFRGEWYFTNIPYNISDNPLISNWTHKECKELILDINNMSHIRKGIFVYD
                     TNKNFIRKYEGVTDAQRDLNISHSTIKKYAKIGGCYNGYIFSYERLND"
     gene            69910..70350
                     /gene="iorf146"
     CDS             69910..70350
                     /gene="iorf146"
                     /note="GO IDs: GO:0004519; GENE3D G3DSA:3.40.1440.10;
                     PFAMPF01541; PROSITE_PROFILES PS50164; SMART
                     SM00465;SUPERFAMILY SSF82771; TIGRFAM TIGR01453"
                     /codon_start=1
                     /transl_table=4
                     /product="GIY-YIG endonuclease"
                     /translation="MDPLGDHWPNETTVSGILLFLVSFILLNKNILNALDRLRASPTN
                     KALKIYENFYKDRKDLYKEFKEDKTGYIYMIVNKLNGKCYVGSSRSIKTRLYNYFNLA
                     LAAAQKGRPISSAIIKYGLVNFAFIVLEKVDLNVHNLEERETFW"
     gene            70376..70876
                     /gene="iorf166"
     CDS             70376..70876
                     /gene="iorf166"
                     /note="GENE3D G3DSA:1.10.10.10,G3DSA:3.10.20.300;
                     PFAMPF07453"
                     /codon_start=1
                     /transl_table=4
                     /product="homing endonuclease"
                     /translation="MIKPEYNAVKEAARNIGVPHLQYTKLRISKSRSSASVYIYDEFK
                     TLLVIVPSLRSLAVQLGSSSISIALKRAMADKSLFRSSWYISNQLFNENDKPLMEVDS
                     IEYMSLIEKMKSQKHIRKAIFVFKDGEFLQKYDGILAAAKALNISHDTIRSNIEKKYY
                     VQWVLI"
     exon            70921..70988
                     /gene="cox1"
                     /number=11
     intron          70989..72186
                     /gene="cox1"
                     /note="group IB"
     gene            70992..72131
                     /gene="iorf379"
     CDS             70992..72131
                     /gene="iorf379"
                     /note="GO IDs: GO:0004519; GENE3D G3DSA:3.10.28.10;PANTHER
                     PTHR37520; PFAM PF00961; SUPERFAMILY SSF55608"
                     /codon_start=1
                     /transl_table=4
                     /product="LAGLIDADG endonuclease"
                     /translation="MGLNGISSFKCYFATDYMLETVLFAYCLLFIYTAYLYKLDVSKN
                     IFLLNSQNNNIAISSELMNTQSAENWKGFSETIRQLPDTEDYKFWNWFAGIIDGDGNF
                     DIRTNSTNKQRVLKQIRIKLHNRDIRILTHIQNYLHIGRIRADKNKPYSIYIVSTKEE
                     MKYILEHINGLIRLKVPGFKEACALYNLDYIEADYNIKLYDPYYAGLIDTDGSIVFNY
                     AGNRIECNLEFEYNEYSSKLNFDNTLLNSKPTIIKRKRSNSLSQRDQRASLEKEFSSI
                     TFKFQNVNNMLFIYDYFMHNRLYSDIKFYRVSKIKPFIEIRGYKTSPKGSIEHKIYSD
                     FMINWIKYNNPLWYKVPFVTKHLGVSPSPSISLRDQEDEQAPENK"
     exon            72187..72323
                     /gene="cox1"
                     /number=12
     intron          72324..73365
                     /gene="cox1"
                     /note="group IB"
     gene            72349..73158
                     /gene="iorf269"
     CDS             72349..73158
                     /gene="iorf269"
                     /note="GO IDs: GO:0004519; CDD cd10445;
                     GENE3DG3DSA:3.40.1440.10; PFAM PF01541;
                     PROSITE_PROFILESPS50164; SMART SM00465; SUPERFAMILY
                     SSF64496,SSF82771;TIGRFAM TIGR01453"
                     /codon_start=1
                     /transl_table=4
                     /product="GIY-YIG endonuclease"
                     /translation="MKDRLHRWFSTKRRNSQFDPKEFELFFENVNKEKRNIYKELRKK
                     SGVYLFINNITNDLYIGSSTNLTSRMVSYYYYTNSQKPSKLVIIRAMKKYGLDNFSLA
                     IIELCEKDLCLILEQKWIDHYTPKYNVLTVVFPEGIGNSLVACAHKHSIDTITKLKEK
                     LSKENHPKFGSVTSTETKKAISDSIKYFYTENSHPSKGLKGSLAPQYGIGGKFVYCYN
                     RQGEELIFPSINGARQHFKVRWTLVKNNMDKNEWITLNGEDWLIQSIPKQN"
     exon            73366..73690
                     /gene="cox1"
                     /number=13
     gene            74112..74182
                     /gene="trnR(tct)"
     tRNA            74112..74182
                     /gene="trnR(tct)"
                     /product="tRNA-Arg"
                     /anticodon=(pos:74144..74146,aa:Arg,seq:tct)
     gene            74786..75250
                     /gene="orf154"
     CDS             74786..75250
                     /gene="orf154"
                     /codon_start=1
                     /transl_table=4
                     /product="hypothetical protein"
                     /translation="MKAKALKLINLLTYKDIDIPRPHVFVNLPLKSTVSPVELTDITL
                     KINELLPQLSDFISQFHSIILTNNINVITDAGGNMSLDVPGTMSDTDADKFSRRISII
                     DRLITTRGQEINDLLQKGLEIEGKLKKENVNYTSQILDKVNEFKRLNASYKH"
     gene            76039..78600
                     /gene="nad1"
     CDS             join(76039..76183,76490..76980,78127..78600)
                     /gene="nad1"
                     /codon_start=1
                     /transl_table=4
                     /product="NADH dehydrogenase subunit 1"
                     /translation="MNYSPTIISIIENIILMLPALLVVAYVTVAERKTMASMQRRLGP
                     NAVGYYGLLQAFADALKLILKEYVAPTQANLILFFLGPIVTLIFALLGYAVIPYGPGL
                     SLGDMELGILYMLAVSGLATYGILLAGWSANSKYAFLGSLRSTAQLISYELVLSSVLL
                     IIIMITNSLNLNINVQFQKIVWLALPLFCILIIFFIGSVAETNRAPFDLAEAESELVS
                     GFMTEHAAVIFVFFFLAEYASIVLMCIFTSILFLGGYLLEFDIVYWFDLLNYIYAYIF
                     DINWITSLEYFKLRGILTSSSVDGFLHSITLGIKSSIMVFIFIWVRASFPRIRFDQLM
                     SFCWTVLLPILFAFIILIPCLLYIFGITVVNVNMF"
     exon            76039..76183
                     /gene="nad1"
                     /number=1
     intron          76184..76489
                     /gene="nad1"
                     /note="group I(derived)"
     exon            76490..76980
                     /gene="nad1"
                     /number=2
     intron          76981..78126
                     /gene="nad1"
                     /note="group IB"
     gene            77118..78110
                     /gene="iorf330"
     CDS             77118..78110
                     /gene="iorf330"
                     /note="GO IDs: GO:0003677,GO:0004519;
                     GENE3DG3DSA:3.40.1440.10; PFAM
                     PF01541,PF07453,PF07460;PROSITE_PROFILES PS50164; SMART
                     SM00465,SM00496,SM00497;SUPERFAMILY SSF64496,SSF82771;
                     TIGRFAM TIGR01453"
                     /codon_start=1
                     /transl_table=4
                     /product="GIY-YIG endonuclease"
                     /translation="MRYSPDLYENIRLINSKLLPSRVKSPEAICMCNYTNKYLFSSQQ
                     GGTLKITKRFYSDASSPSINIPTVNPTPVLVIRTLHDKGYVDSYKEILKNKGGIYSFI
                     NTVNGKQYIGSAKDFYIRLNEHLNNKKSNLRACWVRRTIQKAFDKYGLDKFNWIIYEY
                     FSYETKILSNESLTELGASPTSYIKALDFSTLYNMKREASSMLGYKHTDEAIQKMIER
                     YKDKTNHPMFGKSHSKKVLELISKPGELNPMFGRIHSDETKKLMAKKRNKYSNGVGIF
                     DLEDNLIKKFDNNVELANYLNISKVTVVVLRTQQAMYLNNELIYKNMYIFKPIN"
     exon            78127..78600
                     /gene="nad1"
                     /number=3
     gene            79121..80575
                     /gene="nad4"
     CDS             79121..80575
                     /gene="nad4"
                     /codon_start=1
                     /transl_table=4
                     /product="NADH dehydrogenase subunit 4"
                     /translation="MLLSSLIITPLLGTMVVASSGSYKNSELFTKTIALTTSVINLII
                     SLVMFILFNNSTNQFQFVQEHYNVQLFDIYLGVDGISIYFILLTTIIMPIALLSNWDS
                     IKENVKSYLIIMLLLETLLLAVFMSLDIMSFYIFFESILPPLFILIGLYGSDNKVSAS
                     YYLFLYTLWGSLFLLLSILSTSSIMGSTDFDTLFKLNFEYKTQIFLFIGIFISFAVKT
                     PTIFLNNWLLKAHVESPLGGSIVLAAIVLKLSLYGVFRLILPILPKASLDYTFVVFTI
                     AVITIIYASFSTLRTTDVKELIAYSSVCHASVYLIGVFSNTMQGLEGSVILGLAHGFV
                     SSGLFICAGGILYDRTGTRLIYFYRGITQLMPIFAILFFILALGNCGAPLTLNFVGEF
                     MSLYSIIERLPVLGVFACSSVVFSAAYTIYMFNRISFGGSFTRFIEESIYDVNKREFI
                     LLFILVLFTVVLGVYPSLILNVLDYSMNSLIYSI"
     gene            80696..80842
                     /gene="atp8"
     CDS             80696..80842
                     /gene="atp8"
                     /codon_start=1
                     /transl_table=4
                     /product="ATP synthase 8"
                     /translation="MPQLVPFYYMNEVVFAFAIIVFILYVLSKYILPRIVRLFLSRMF
                     INKI"
     gene            81006..83259
                     /gene="atp6"
     CDS             join(81006..81370,82824..83259)
                     /gene="atp6"
                     /codon_start=1
                     /transl_table=4
                     /product="ATP synthase 6"
                     /translation="MFSIEKQNLFFAQAKEIRSPLDQFEIRDILNLEVLGGNLHLSLT
                     NIGLYLTIGALIILVLSIVSTNYNKLVSNNWSIAQESLYVTIHNIVTNQINPKNGQIY
                     FPFIYTLFIFILINNLMGMVPYSFASTAHFALTFALSFTIVLGATILGFQKHGLKFFS
                     LLVPAGCPLALLPLLVTIEFISYLARNVSLGLRLAANITAGHMLLSILSGFVYNIMNS
                     GFIFFILGLIPLLFIIAFSGLELAIAFIQAQVFVVLSSSYIKDGLDLH"
     exon            81006..81370
                     /gene="atp6"
                     /number=1
     intron          81371..82823
                     /gene="atp6"
                     /note="group IB"
     gene            81387..82445
                     /gene="iorf352"
     CDS             81387..82445
                     /gene="iorf352"
                     /note="GO IDs: GO:0004519; GENE3D G3DSA:3.10.28.10;PANTHER
                     PTHR36181; PFAM PF00961; SUPERFAMILY SSF55608"
                     /codon_start=1
                     /transl_table=4
                     /product="LAGLIDADG endonuclease"
                     /translation="MLSLFISNMFEVSGLHSKPIFQVQSYSSLNSDSQPDTQINISKD
                     SPRYSFNNKNTFYLNPDYLTGFVDGEGCFSLSIFKKDRSLTGWQVKPIFSISLHNKDI
                     KLLEAIQRTFKTGKVYKHGVDSMQYRVSSLKNLQIITDHFDSYPLISQKRADYLLFKQ
                     AIAIIKNKEHLSLKGILKLVGIKASLNWGLSDKFKESFPTAKAVVRPSVRYNTLNVKI
                     KNLNWIRGFIDAEGSFQVITQNNRNVSLRFSLTQHIKDEELLKDITTYLNCGRYYKSP
                     GRDEGQYLVTIFSDINDKLIPFLNEYPLLGIKQYDYLDFAQIAELIKSKAHLTDEGLE
                     KIKLIQSNMNRKRITIEE"
     exon            82824..83259
                     /gene="atp6"
                     /number=2
     gene            84546..86287
                     /gene="rns"
     rRNA            84546..86287
                     /gene="rns"
                     /product="12S ribosomal RNA"
     gene            86365..86448
                     /gene="trnY(gta)"
     tRNA            86365..86448
                     /gene="trnY(gta)"
                     /product="tRNA-Tyr"
                     /anticodon=(pos:86400..86402,aa:Tyr,seq:gta)
     gene            86449..86522
                     /gene="trnD(gtc)"
     tRNA            86449..86522
                     /gene="trnD(gtc)"
                     /product="tRNA-Asp"
                     /anticodon=(pos:86483..86485,aa:Asp,seq:gtc)
     gene            86655..86736
                     /gene="trnS(gct)"
     tRNA            86655..86736
                     /gene="trnS(gct)"
                     /product="tRNA-Ser"
                     /anticodon=(pos:86687..86689,aa:Ser,seq:gct)
     gene            86808..86878
                     /gene="trnN(gtt)"
     tRNA            86808..86878
                     /gene="trnN(gtt)"
                     /product="tRNA-Asn"
                     /anticodon=(pos:86840..86842,aa:Asn,seq:gtt)
     gene            86924..90667
                     /gene="cox3"
     CDS             join(86924..87142,88646..88759,90191..90667)
                     /gene="cox3"
                     /codon_start=1
                     /transl_table=4
                     /product="cytochrome c oxidase III"
                     /translation="MTNLIRSNFQDHPFHLVSPSPWPLYTSIALFTVTVNGALSMHLF
                     SNSYIVFYLSLITLVASMAFWFRDIIAEGTYLGNHTLSVQKGLNLGVILFIVSEGLFF
                     VAIFWAFFHSALTPTVELGAQWPPMGIEPVNPFELPLLNTVILLSSGATITYAHHSLI
                     KGERKGALYGSIFTVLLALIFTFFQGVEYSVSSFTISDGVFGTCFFFGTGFHGFHVII
                     GTIFLSVALWRIYSYHLTDHHHLGYEAGILYWHFVDVVWLFLYVTMYYWGS"
     exon            86924..87142
                     /gene="cox3"
                     /number=1
     intron          87143..88645
                     /gene="cox3"
                     /note="group IB"
     gene            87152..88165
                     /gene="iorf337"
     CDS             87152..88165
                     /gene="iorf337"
                     /note="GO IDs: GO:0004519; GENE3D G3DSA:3.10.28.10;PANTHER
                     PTHR36181,PTHR36181:SF1; PFAM PF00961;
                     SUPERFAMILYSSF55608"
                     /codon_start=1
                     /transl_table=4
                     /product="LAGLIDADG endonuclease"
                     /translation="MNTIVLRTQQALNYYLNIAQKIPSIHLEEALYTYRNKNNTTIFT
                     NNNNLGYYLAGLLEGDGSISLPSTNTGVTSLNRVLNPRIVFTSHINNIGMYSFIQSEL
                     GNIGRFQGASSSGENILRYIIGDIESIILFINLVHGKLRTPKNQRFNDLINFMNNKYD
                     LNISESLLDNSSFTDNSWFSGFSEADGHFGIKYVGGRACAAIFAAPNPAGISTKIRKP
                     KSETRKRSVSENISLKFRLDQRLYDKATSTSMKPFMENLALFLNANLKTYKNNTNSEV
                     LSVSIQSIKNVSFLIDYFNKFPLIGDKLTDFKKWEIVYNMIILKQHLTEEGRLKIKNL
                     LVK"
     exon            88646..88759
                     /gene="cox3"
                     /number=2
     intron          88760..90190
                     /gene="cox3"
                     /note="group IC2"
     gene            88772..90124
                     /gene="iorf450"
     CDS             88772..90124
                     /gene="iorf450"
                     /note="GO IDs: GO:0004519; GENE3D G3DSA:3.10.28.10;PANTHER
                     PTHR36181,PTHR36181:SF2; PFAM PF00961;
                     SUPERFAMILYSSF55608"
                     /codon_start=1
                     /transl_table=4
                     /product="LAGLIDADG endonuclease"
                     /translation="MWIRTKLRGNPKALITKLSVERLIVASLRTEGIVTSLEIIGLSQ
                     WMGYRGSKSDSFISVKEQRADGSSIFSKYCKVCSESQGNLVFIHQQKDVNTVISTTTH
                     RVRSRYTKNILCASSTNIIQKSLFSTNTYSQFPQGIRESAFNTSPLTLNPNYVTGFTD
                     GEGCFFVGINQDVKFKTGYRVKATFQIGLHEKDLALLEQIRLFFGVGKVTKLGAESVQ
                     YRVSGLDDLNTIIYHFDNYPLLTRKHSDYIFFKEVINLMKQGKHLTLEGLNRIVSIKS
                     TLNNGELSDSLNLAFPNLKPALRSEVPSRDMQDLHWLAGFTDAEGCFFIALKKSPASK
                     LGETAWLRFILTQHSRDKELLESLIQTLNCGRYIVKPDCGEFIVEKFTDVRDKIIPIF
                     EKFKLRHGGAKSLNYEDFKKAALLIGNKAHLTREGLDEIKKIKGRMNKQRKAVLNKGV
                     "
     exon            90191..90667
                     /gene="cox3"
                     /number=3
     gene            91692..92372
                     /gene="nad6"
     CDS             91692..92372
                     /gene="nad6"
                     /codon_start=1
                     /transl_table=4
                     /product="NADH dehydrogenase subunit 6"
                     /translation="MYYQLLATPEIFSNGYLTGSLDIISITALLCGILIIINKNPIVS
                     VIFLIGLFANISVYLILIGLTFIGLSYLIVYIGAVSILFLFILMLINIRTSELQSNNR
                     NSVSLGLFITILANFTIFQILPYYMAILNNYSSKLNTILYYLPWNKFSDILNYINKNI
                     DITNANIMFVSSNSWDNNMAETGHTATIGHILYTSHNMWIFMASFILLLAMTGAIIIT
                     IKNEKAIQ"
     gene            92935..93006
                     /gene="trnV(tac)"
     tRNA            92935..93006
                     /gene="trnV(tac)"
                     /product="tRNA-Val"
                     /anticodon=(pos:92967..92969,aa:Val,seq:tac)
     gene            93125..93196
                     /gene="trnI(gat)"
     tRNA            93125..93196
                     /gene="trnI(gat)"
                     /product="tRNA-Ile"
                     /anticodon=(pos:93158..93160,aa:Ile,seq:gat)
     gene            93198..93285
                     /gene="trnS(tga)"
     tRNA            93198..93285
                     /gene="trnS(tga)"
                     /product="tRNA-Ser"
                     /anticodon=(pos:93232..93234,aa:Ser,seq:tga)
     gene            93286..93357
                     /gene="trnW(tca)"
     tRNA            93286..93357
                     /gene="trnW(tca)"
                     /product="tRNA-Trp"
                     /anticodon=(pos:93319..93321,aa:Trp,seq:tca)
     gene            93366..93438
                     /gene="trnP(tgg)"
     tRNA            93366..93438
                     /gene="trnP(tgg)"
                     /product="tRNA-Pro"
                     /anticodon=(pos:93399..93401,aa:Pro,seq:tgg)
BASE COUNT    32922 a  13755 c  16155 g  30728 t
ORIGIN      
        1 agtctaaact ctaaaaaaat agggatattc gtttcacgaa tcagcagtat tttttctgtg
       61 cttctgtgcg aagcatacag aaaaaaatta ctaaaatact gcatatccct acgggatcag
      121 aaatcagtac acttcgttag ggatatgaag ctgctggtag aaaaaaagct attttttttt
      181 taccgctcgc tttggatata taaagtataa atgtaattta ggtgcgccag cgtttcgcta
      241 gctgctccta aattatataa gtatagaaag aaattattgt agaatttaag ctacatatta
      301 aagagattta tttatataaa taggcttgct agctgattgt atatatatgc tggccgtatt
      361 tcatagcaag ctcgctttta ataggcaacc agtaatatga gcaattcttt acctacaagc
      421 ctataattat attaactcta agagaaatct aataataaac ggagtgaatt gaaatatctt
      481 attaacttca ggaaaagaaa tcaaaagaga ttctatgatt agcgtgagct aaaatagagt
      541 agcctagaaa gtcaaatggt ggataaactg tttaaattta atggggaacc ttcctcaaag
      601 gctaaatata atatgtaagc gatagtggaa agtaccgtga gggaaccaaa acaaaaacag
      661 tgattttata agcagttcgg aaaaataaaa aagttagaac gtaccttttg cataatgggt
      721 caccaagtta acattagatg cgagattcta cgtagttaaa ccgagcgtta aaataacggt
      781 aagtgtctaa agttagaccc gaagcctggt gattttacca taatcaggat tataaaagtc
      841 cgaacggaat attgtagcat aaatatccga agaattatgg taggtgtagt gaaagacaat
      901 actgaccagg atagctggtt ttctgcgaaa cctataacag taggcaattt aagtataata
      961 tcttagcagg tacagaattt aatctcagac aagacataag gcttaacttg ttaacaagtt
     1021 aagcccatgt tttattttgt acaaattggg ggatcatgaa gattttatca gtgagtatgt
     1081 agactcggaa tggcaaagat atatcttaaa tcatcagaca tagaatgata aggttgtatg
     1141 tcaaaaggga aacagcccag aacaagagtt aaggttccta aattattagt tgagtgaaat
     1201 taagaaggtt tttattaaag tcgacaagga gataggctta gaagcagcca taattttatg
     1261 acctcgtaac agagcgcttg ttaagtttta aaagcatcga aaatttatcg gatctaaaca
     1321 atataccgaa accttgtcca tattatttta taattaatag tctcagcaag ctcggactat
     1381 acaattataa ttaaatgggg tagcagaacg ttgagctaaa ttaagatttt tattttttaa
     1441 atgaaattat aataatttaa ctcaagtgat aatggtgaca tgagtaacta aaagaaaatt
     1501 ttccgcctaa agcttatgga tgtaattaag taacggcctc taagtttatg gaatcaaaag
     1561 attaaaacga tgagacaatc tttcatacta aggacgacat tttaagtgca aaatgtactg
     1621 gaaaaatagt aataagttta agctatggct agaactagct atagctgtaa atggaaagta
     1681 accgtaccta gaatctgaaa caagtaagct agtagagaat acgaaggcgt aaatgagcta
     1741 acaatcataa aggaactcgg caaattgact accgtaactt cgggataagg agagctcatt
     1801 attcttgatt aatatcaggt aaagaggaag aagcatgaaa tagtgttgta cgactgttta
     1861 attaaaacac agcactttgc tgaaagatta aaaatctaag tatagagtgt gatgtctgcc
     1921 cggtgccggc tggttaacag atataattaa atatactaat atttgatgta gacggaaacc
     1981 ccggttaaag gcggccttaa cgtgagggtc ctaaggtagc gaaatgcctt ggccgttaaa
     2041 tgcggtcttg catgaatgat gtaacgatac aacagctgtc tctatgattg actcagtgaa
     2101 attggaatag ctgtgcagat acagtttacc tctagttaga cgagaagacc ctatgcagct
     2161 ttactgtcac taattataga gtatgataaa caattttcag tttataaggt aattgacggc
     2221 cggcttgctt agcaagctgg ctctatgaca atgagaatcc tttatttttt tttcatatga
     2281 atgaattggt ttaggacgag cttaagctcg tagtaaatca acctaattca gcttattttc
     2341 ctttctgctg taagcgcata atgatagatt atacttaaat ttggatttat gcctgcagaa
     2401 atagataagt acccttggtt aaggaactat cgctagggga cagtttatgt ggggcacaga
     2461 ccctgtaaag agtaaacagg agtgtctaat aatttataat tattttgttt gcgatttaag
     2521 gtagtagaac tatttttaat catataaaat tatttatatg tacattcgtt gtatatatat
     2581 ttaaaaaaag gtaggatttt cactatatag aaattagaga taataaaaat attaagtagt
     2641 agctgctgag tcctaatccc gccgaagggg ggatatggac tactatgtat ttcatagcaa
     2701 gctcgcacta atatttttta actattaaga ctggctatct agctatgctc taatagttat
     2761 gttttaatta tctaaaaagc tcaacggcta aatcttgcct tactgtttga ttatcaacaa
     2821 atcttacagt tgcgtaagca gggcatagga tcacaagatg caacaaggaa agatcttgga
     2881 ttattggaaa agctacgcta gggatgtttg tcctttaata ttttatttca ctgtggtatg
     2941 ggtcatagtc ctacggactc agcttttttt aaaaaaaaaa tacgagcttg ctatgaagag
     3001 cggacttcgt tctagcgaag ctagccccct attccctatt ccctgacccc ctacgggggt
     3061 agggaattag agaatcagga atcagccagc atattttttc ggagaaaaaa tcctgatccc
     3121 gtagggatat cgctgagact tcgtctaccc gtgctatatt gagaagtaaa aataattaat
     3181 aatatattgg gttaatttca aaaattactt acgcgttgct ttacgagact ccgtctataa
     3241 agctcgctat gtaaatttga agcgaaattt atcttagcat aaattataag ataaagacgt
     3301 tcaacgacta taaggtgagt tatatgcaca gtttgcgagg aagagccagc tagccgatat
     3361 ataaagctag ttgcttttac ttgcaggcta aacaataatc cttttttaca cccaacatta
     3421 ttattatata tatatatata aaaaaaaata aaagaaagaa taaatattta gaaaaatgaa
     3481 taaagacggt aacgtagtat tcccggctac gccgggaatc gttaactttc aagccgcctc
     3541 ttctaaaggt gggcaaggca aagttagctc gaaaatttat aataataatt taaaacaatc
     3601 taaaacaata cttttaaaga aaaaaatagg tgatatagga ataaccaaat atttaccttc
     3661 attttctaaa gaatgaaaga atactatcta ttcttataat aaaaatacat taaagaatat
     3721 accagttaat gatttaaata taaacaaaat aataaaaggt tactttaatt tatattttaa
     3781 agatcataaa tatacaggat ctaaatttat attattaaaa agaagacgta atttattaag
     3841 aagaatacac gtaagtaatg ctgaaattaa acatactaat aataaagcaa taattactct
     3901 gtatactcta aatagagaaa aaaatgtatt aaaaaaaaaa tatttaaaaa taaataaaaa
     3961 aataagtaaa aaattaatag ccaaacgtta ttttttatta tataaagaaa atatagaaaa
     4021 aatttataaa atcttaggtg aatataaaga tcaatatata tttattagtg atataataag
     4081 aaaaaccaaa tttataaaat ataaactaga atatttaaat aaatttataa aattaaaaga
     4141 tctttattta aaaaaagttt gaggtgttat tcttaaccaa tatgcgagaa aatatctaaa
     4201 atacttaaga aaatatgact tattatattc tcttaatcaa tataaattca acagattggt
     4261 gtttttacct aaattaagta atatattaaa taaaattcta ggaaaaaaaa tagaatataa
     4321 tataattaat ttaaaatctg tcgcatatca tacagatctt tttactaatg cattagcatt
     4381 aaaattaaga aaaagaagaa taaattatat aaattctatg tttagtattt taaatagagc
     4441 atatttacct aatattaata cgataaaaga aagatctata ataaaaggtg atcaaaaaat
     4501 ggatctattt caaagtaaat ttaaagattt aaaaataata tctaatatag tattcccagc
     4561 tatgccggaa ggcatcgctg gaagcttggc gccaacctcc tctctatcta aactgttaga
     4621 tggtacatac ccttcagata taaataatgg aataatgcat agcagcgatg ctaataaaga
     4681 aaatatccat aatactattt ataattctat tggatataaa aatatggcag gtataagatt
     4741 agaagttaaa ggtagattaa ctaaacgtta cagagcggat agatctatct attcattaaa
     4801 atgaaaagga ggattaaaaa atgtagattc ttcttttaga ggtttaagtt cagttttatt
     4861 tagaggtaat tctaaatcaa atgtaactta ttcaatagct aaatcaaaac gtcgtattgg
     4921 agcctttgca gtaaaaggtt gaataggtgg aaaataaaga aaggcgcaag aggcttctga
     4981 tgagtagtcc agaagaatgc cccccacttc gttgggatta gtagccttct gagtccgaag
     5041 gactactcat cagaaggcta ctaatcccga gacttcgtct gtatttcata tcccttacgg
     5101 gatcagaaat tagacgaagt gggtccgcct gggataggga ctactactaa aatatatata
     5161 tataataata atgaagacat agtctgaacc gttttgaaaa aaatggaaat ataagtgcta
     5221 tagctatcct tcggtatttc gtataccgga ggtattgctt gtacagcaat aaaaaaaata
     5281 agggggggac ttcgttccca ccttcatagg acgcttttat gataacacat agaacaggct
     5341 aatttgcgca agagtgtaca aaatgagtgc gcggtttggc acctcgatgt cggcttaact
     5401 tatcctcatg gatgcaggaa ctatgtaggg tgcgactgtt cgtcgattaa aaagttacat
     5461 gagctgggtt aaatacgtcg tgagacagta tggtttctat cttctagggg gaattagaat
     5521 ataataagaa ctaacttttg tacgaaagga acaagaagaa tttaatttgt aaaagggtta
     5581 aataatagtt actaacctat ggtttacctg ttgtctatgt gcccaaatat taaaatatag
     5641 gataaaaatt ctatatatct gtatagcttt agctatacat agggatgttt ctttcactaa
     5701 gataaatata tagcataggc acggcaggaa agctaagttg gttaaggata agtgctgaaa
     5761 gcatataggc acgaagctta tcttaagata tttcttaaat atacgtaaaa tattattacg
     5821 aaggattaat ataggcttta tccgtacgaa tctggagatt tttaagaata aagtactaat
     5881 tttataaata actatttata catatatcgc atgtacaatg catgcctatt tctgctcagc
     5941 agaaattagc caaccatacc tggatatact ttgctatcgg gtggtttggc tttttaaatt
     6001 ttagcaaatt gtagctagag cctgattagc ataaaagtaa tgcaattgtt ttgtaatcaa
     6061 tagaagtaag tgcgatactt gcattgggct gacgaatagt aaggcgccag ggataaaaaa
     6121 aaaataaggc gtatccccca ggcggacccc ccactccgtg gtcgacggag tggtgtggcg
     6181 tgcctcacac ttcgttagga gaagtctctc cctaacgaag tgtacacata ttcccggagg
     6241 gaattaggga attagggagg cattcttctg ggaatagagc ttgctagtac gcagtactac
     6301 tcctctcatt atagagttgc gtcttattgc ctagcgaagc tactattctt cgaatcaggc
     6361 aaagcttact gctttagcaa gctaggatta gtcgtcaagt ggtaatatca ctttagactt
     6421 attagtgatg aatattttaa agactctaat ttgacaagtc tagaaagagt cactactaga
     6481 ggtagggcgc ccataaacca gacttcgtgc gatccatatc cctttggata gacttctgtc
     6541 gctagcgcga tttttttctg tagaaaaaaa taatcagcag gctaaggaga gcttgctgta
     6601 ttttcgtcgc ggaagaatct tcctccttcg gagagtacac ttcgttaggg gactacagca
     6661 agctctatat taaacttaat agtcttagct ggcttatgcg atagcaagtt aatacgcagg
     6721 ctagtaaact acaaaaaaaa aagagctatt ttagtaatct tagtggtaaa taaggcagag
     6781 atgggagact gcaatattat accttagtag ggtgcaaata tctcagctcg agcttccaca
     6841 ccaagatgaa gctaaaccga tagtggttat ggttgggtgc ggccaataca tccaggtgca
     6901 actcctgtgg cttctcccgt aaagaggatt ctgcctcatt tttttaaggc gcaagcttaa
     6961 gcttgctgta gacgaagtct cccctatttc ttcgaaatta gtccttcgga gggagggata
     7021 ttaaaaggac tagtagtcaa gcggttacga catagctctt tcaatgctac catcgtaggt
     7081 tcgaatccta tctagtctaa agcggattgg tgtaatagta acacatttgg ctcatgtcca
     7141 gaggttagag gtgcaagtcc tttgtccgcg tagggctata acttaatagg taaagtgtac
     7201 tgctcataac agtaattata agtgttcaag tcactttagc cctaaatctg agtgctggaa
     7261 tcggtccaaa tataactaaa gactcactcc agaagaatgc cccccacttc gttgggcaga
     7321 cttctgtcgc tagcgcgatt tttttctgta gaaaaaaata atcagcaggc taaggagaga
     7381 gataatttat ttggagaggc gaagcctatc cagctctctc taatataaaa aaccctaaca
     7441 ctagatagag atttgcaccg tagtcttaag acaaggctat ccagaagaat gccccccact
     7501 tcgttgggta gacttctgtc gctagcgcga tttttttctg tagaaaaaaa taatcagcag
     7561 gctaaggaga gcttgctgta ttttcgtcgc ggaagaatct tcctccttcg gagagtacgc
     7621 tccgctagcg aaggctagta aagtgtatct caatgagcta tattcattgg tgatagacag
     7681 ttaagaaaga ctatagttgt aggaagtaag caattataag ttaatggtaa actattcgtt
     7741 taccaaacga attttgtcag ttcgactctg gctaattgta aaaaaaaatc cgaatggtga
     7801 aattggtaaa cacaacaaac ttaaaatttg taggcagagt gccttgaagg ttcaagtcct
     7861 ttttcggata ttaaagagct tgctgtagac gaagtctctc cccttcggcg gagaagtcta
     7921 ccccccccac ttctaatttc tgatcccgcc gaagggggga tatgaaatac taatttctga
     7981 tcccgtaagg gatatgaaat acatatctct tcgaaattag aagtctcggg tacgcaggct
     8041 agtcctgcgg agagacttcg tctacgccga ctacgagttt aagtataaca ccttgaaaac
     8101 tgcgggttct ctatacggct ttaaacatag ccctcagact atagaactta tacgtgcagc
     8161 taaattaggt aaacctctat ccgaagaggc taaaataaaa ctgggagcta attctcaacc
     8221 ttcaggtggt ctattagtag ataatgataa tgttgaaacc aatgaagttg tgtattttac
     8281 ttctataaga agagccgcag cttttattaa tatgcaccct tcttacctag ctaaatgtat
     8341 agctaaagaa ggttttatag aggtagtaat attcgtttca ctattcccta cccctacggg
     8401 gggcattcat acacttcgtt agggagagac ttcgtctacg caagctccag caagctctat
     8461 acccggctac gccgggaata gagcttgcta gtacgcagta ctactcctcg tggaagaata
     8521 aactcagaaa acttaagctt ttctgagtta tactcgtgtg ttcaaaccac tcctcagtgc
     8581 gcaagctcta tttgaacggt tataggttaa tggtagactt gtcgatttcc actcgatttg
     8641 tgtcagttcg aatctgacta accgtattct ataggattta gtatagtata gtaggattta
     8701 taattataca tactataata atgctattgt attccacata gcatctacac ttcttttcag
     8761 taacagataa gctagagaag gtatatatat actgagtata taaagcaagc gataaaaaaa
     8821 aaattaaaga ggaggagtac gctccgctac acagaaaaaa aaaaatcgcg ctagcgaccc
     8881 cttactcata gcaagctctt ttttttcttc agagcttagc tagtataaat aagcgggcga
     8941 ctcaaactta ttgtaagctt agccatctag cttgtgctgg attagcaagt gggctatatc
     9001 ttatagaaag aattaagaat atgaagtttc atgtgatgaa gaatgcgata gttagagcta
     9061 tgtacgctaa tttagcgtgg gcgcactctt tgctagggaa caaagttccc tagcaaagta
     9121 taaagataaa aaataaagag gagtctttgc taggaacaat ctcatccccc tattccccta
     9181 gggggagaga cttcgtctct cgcaagcacg ctgattcttt ttatcctagc tacgactaga
     9241 taagcgactt tagtttagta ccttaaggaa gtactgaagg taagtaggct gtgtgcatag
     9301 ctctaactac caagttctaa agagcataaa atgctaatgt atattatatg cgattcgcga
     9361 ttccctattc ccagaagaat gcctccctaa ttccctaatt ccctccggga atacgggaat
     9421 atgggaatat gagtacactt cgttagggaa taggagtaca cttcgttagg gagtatttct
     9481 ccggagggag caagctctta tatatttagc ctgtaattat agcgcggttt aatattctta
     9541 aggtgatatg gggagtagac ctcgtatctc cacctccggc tccccaccat attggtggga
     9601 gcgggagtct tagtaagtcg taggctatta ttattaactt aactaaatgc gactactact
     9661 tttatatata acaatacctt aaaaatgaaa aaaaatatga atcttctttt agtccgtctt
     9721 ttcgtaagat tcccttgatc tctgcattct gatcccagcg aagggggtag acttcgtctc
     9781 agcagagatc ttcaacaata tataaatctt cgtactttta taaatcgtca gaaaatcaac
     9841 aggctatcta aaaattctat agaacttatt tcacgatata tctttaatat aaaattatat
     9901 caatttttag ctgtagtttt tattcatgta gccgttacat ctattcaaat agatttgaat
     9961 ttattcttag aagtgttaaa taatcttccc gaaaatttgg gatcatccgt aggcgtccca
    10021 gagctagcta aaaacattaa attagatagt aatataaatt atatcttatg ttatagtcat
    10081 agatctttat ttggatttag gacttatata ttaatggttt taatattatt tataatattt
    10141 cccatacttt ttataataca aaattatatt tttataattt taagtatatt aagtgtaata
    10201 ttagttaaag ctttagctct aaatttttat caaaaacatt ttcagttttt ttatagtggc
    10261 ttgcccagtc ataaaaaagt agattttaga gaaaaattag tgcactttat tacactgata
    10321 ataaataata tagggaaaat tataaagcat ttatttaaaa tgtgaataat atctattata
    10381 ataatatata tttttagata tttgctagct actatgttat taaatataga tgataataat
    10441 agttttataa caacaatatt aatacttact cttcctttac ctatgttttt ttatttgcta
    10501 aattttatag tgaaatatct gaagaaagaa tctatagagg ataaagatta ttatttgtat
    10561 aatgattacg tagtaaaaag agtaaatcta tatagaataa catgtactat aattgtaaac
    10621 tacttaattc aaaactatta tagtacaata attatatcta taataataaa agggtttatt
    10681 gttataatta taacattatt cacaatttgt ataatatacg gtatcttgcg aataaataag
    10741 ccaggatggc gtgcctcaca cttcgttagt agacaaagta caatatcgtg cagtagggtt
    10801 gaccctctct ccgatggcga ttctggagtc cgagcttccc taacgaagtg tatccctccg
    10861 ggagagaggg tcggaataaa taagcatgag cctataccac ttaagagcgc attggatcta
    10921 gcggggtcag ccagctatat agcggcattt atatcactaa ctccattttt acaggaagca
    10981 tgtaattcag gtttcagtaa gttttatttt aatgaaggta accaaagata ttacgagtgg
    11041 aaaggcatac ctttccgtat gccaggtgta gtaaagtgtg gacctgaacc aaccatcaat
    11101 atcatgcagg tgcgaaaaac agaaatagcc ctggcgaaag cggctgaaga agctcgaaac
    11161 ctacataaag tacccgatac ggacgtgggt atatattatc gaaatctaga tgcagccata
    11221 gagaaagagg ctgctcaaaa cctaaataaa gaagccgtgg cgaaagaggg tggggcttct
    11281 ttatctagat attatcgaaa tatagatgaa accataaaga aaaaggctga ttatgtacct
    11341 gttactgaat ctgttcgaca agggctaata aaagaatata aagataaatt aaataattct
    11401 cctatcgtaa atattacgtg aaaacttaaa tataatgaag gtattcaaag atcgcaagct
    11461 aatttcacag taaaaccaat aaattatttt tataatacta aattttatgg ggcggtttct
    11521 ttggttttaa aagggagatt attaatagtt aatataatta gacatgactt gcctggttgt
    11581 gtctttatgc ctacttatta tttacaaaat gcaaatgtta cggatagttc agccaaaatt
    11641 agggatatta caacaacatt agaatctaaa tatggtataa tgttacccca gatagggata
    11701 gataaggtgg agaatagaat taatggttta ataatattta ctcaagccga atctatagat
    11761 aatacaagtt tatttagagt atgaaggcct tcatcgtatt atatggaacc cgaactaaaa
    11821 actgtaaaga attattacca agaaaaaagt caaaataatc ttagaattag agaatttgat
    11881 actactgata gtatcaaatt ctctaaagac ttaaagaagg tagtaggagt acaaggggaa
    11941 gctataaaaa tagctaataa tgaaaatttt gtaatacatg aggacagatt ggcagcccgg
    12001 aagttagctt tttttgaaaa taccttagac aacgaatata gaaaattagt ggaattttat
    12061 ttaactaaag gtcaaaaagc taaccctaag gatttcatga tttgagaaga agatggttca
    12121 gataaatcta gacttaaatt taaagactta atgtataaag cccggtctga aacaaaatct
    12181 gctattcaaa aagatgaata tctactagct cgtcctaaag gaaaagaatg ggatttagta
    12241 aaattcgcag aaaggcgaat gtctagaaat gacagtaata atgaatatat ggataatgat
    12301 tgctattatt tcaaaactcg tcgtgattat cctataaacc gtttattaat aactagaaac
    12361 caaagtcata tgacttattt tagtatgtat aaagagggag ttgcggaagg ttataaaatc
    12421 agaaggcaaa tgctgggtga attagatgct agcataaatt taccattaga aaaatctaga
    12481 gcagagttaa taaaaaaaat cgctagtaaa ttgactagaa gtgaatttac taaatttcag
    12541 aatatttatg gtgtttctat taatagactt acatttgaat tttttcagtt aaaacccact
    12601 gatagtaaat attttggaat aaacactaca agtacaacat ttgctccaat actagacaga
    12661 aatacagatt acgaacttta tagcattata gacgttaaaa atgatagtgt aaaattacct
    12721 tttgttttta aacaaggagg tatgtctaat atgactatgc ctacacatga ctataatatg
    12781 ttagataata gggatgaggt atctattcgt agatgtatgg attttatcta tacaaattca
    12841 gatggaaact taacttatca atcagataag gataatttta gtgttctagc tggggtcgat
    12901 aaaaattatc cgtatcaatc agatatggat aattttagtg ttgttaaaaa gaaaagtgta
    12961 ggttttacta aaaaagctgt agactataaa aataaaaacc ctaagtcagt taaatatacc
    13021 ttagatgggt ttaataatag atttttccgt ggaaaaagta tatctataga gttgcccttt
    13081 gagagtataa aactcttgga tattatacca catgaatatc accaaatatc tctgggaggg
    13141 gaaagagtta attttgatta tgaaggtgag caaagagtca aatcttctat acctaatact
    13201 ctagttatga aaaaaactag aaaacttaac cttgagttta ctctactaaa acaggtttat
    13261 actactaaag gaagtaatag taaaattaca ttaaggttta ctccaacttg accaccagat
    13321 ccttcaccaa atggggatat agaaatccct aatctaatat tgcaagttgc taacttgaat
    13381 aatgatagta cagatctaaa tccacgtact cttgaagcgc attatgttga atacgacctc
    13441 ccctccagaa ggccaacccc tagtactaat ctaccaaatg aaacacctct tcatccctca
    13501 gggtcaaatg aagaggaaga ggatatctat ggttatagcg gagatgagga taataatgct
    13561 caaaataatc gtgaagtagc ttctgctgtg caagcgagtg agcaaccacc aacagtagaa
    13621 tcccctatgg agctaccttt tgaagacagc tttgcggatg cgccttatcc atatgaggct
    13681 gaaagtccaa aggataatga taacaatagt ggttcacgca aaggtcgtac agcagtggct
    13741 tcgggtgacc aagtggtaga gggggaagag attgctctaa tatccgcaga tgatatgacc
    13801 agtgaagggg atttggcttt ttcaccgcaa ttttttatac cagagtcaac tccagatagt
    13861 atttctagcg acaactctag tcctattaat acgcaagcta accaggggat gggtgagatc
    13921 ttagagtcaa atcttgttaa ccgtgatgag ccaatgcaag tagatggaga tttgtatcgt
    13981 gaagttatga ataatgcggt aggggaagcc gtaatggaaa gtataaatcc tatcttactt
    14041 cttcctgatc taccaactag taatcctgaa ccggtggata ctgaagatag tccactgtct
    14101 actgaagtta gtccactgtc tatgatgtca gacagtgaat tcttcgagct agaacgtcaa
    14161 atcgcgagtc taaagccttc ttacttagaa gcggatcctg gtgaggtaga cggttctggc
    14221 caagatgcgg ctgacccaga ggctattata atatcttcag atgatagttc tagtgattca
    14281 ggtgattatg gtaataatta tagtgaggca agtccgatta cgagcttacc cgggaatagg
    14341 gctggccaaa tggctgaccc agaggctatt ataagatctt cagatgatag ttctagtgag
    14401 ggggtaccaa cgccacctaa ggaaacagat tttatagcta gaccgcttaa tactcctgta
    14461 gcggaagtta ttcacgatag aactggaact aggttattga ctgttgatat tcatactatg
    14521 ttaacggtaa tcggcccacc aaatgcacca gaacctcgtt tatggagtgt gggaaatgca
    14581 aattattatc tctcgatggc tcctgatttt ttttacgagc attatcctag gggtacggag
    14641 gtaatgcctc ctaataatta tccgtcccaa caaattaatg tttatatacc tccgcctatg
    14701 gataaactac gatgcgaatc tgatgggcgt attggggaaa tttgcatatg tcgtgcagaa
    14761 ttcgctactg tagtaccatt agtaaattac cctaggtcga gttatataga aggagcgcta
    14821 ttcatgaaat cagttttatc ctcagaacca ttaggagata aggatttgag tgatggtttt
    14881 aatttgagtg atcgtttgaa tttttcttcg aatagttata ctaatgctta ttttgcacca
    14941 gagccaactc cagatacaga tagtatatct agcgataact ctagtcctat aaatatgcaa
    15001 gctaaccagg aggaggctgg taagccggag gttactctaa tatccgcaga tgatatgacc
    15061 agtgaagggg atttggcttt ttcaccgcaa ttttttatac cagagtcaac tccagatagt
    15121 atttctagcg acaactctag tcctattaat acgcaagcta accaggggat gggtgagatc
    15181 ttagagtcaa atcttgttaa ccgtgatgag ccaatgcaag tagatgaaga tttgtatcgt
    15241 gaagtcatga ataatgtggt aggggaagcc acaatggaaa ctataaatcc tatcctactt
    15301 cttcctgacc taccaactag taatcccgaa ccggtggata ctgaagatag tccactgtct
    15361 actgaagata gtccactgtc tatgatgtca gacagtgaat tcttcgagct agaacgggaa
    15421 atatctaagc taggaaagtc tataggaaga gacaagaaag gacaaagtag ttataagtag
    15481 gggcgcaagc tcttactggt agatagctat aggtattata taagctatct accgtagggg
    15541 acataattta tttggtagaa tgctgacctt gcatgttaga aggctcggtt cgaatccgag
    15601 tgtctccata taagcttgtg aagctcaatt ggttgagcag aacgtttaag ttgtaagata
    15661 taatatttaa acttcgctat tagtagagaa ttggaggtct cgactaattc cggctcaata
    15721 tccctccggg attagggatt agcaagctct agcttgctaa tttcgaagaa ataacaaatg
    15781 gttaatagct acgagtattc ccgattccct aacgaagtgt acccatcctt cggagggata
    15841 cacttcgtta gggatacact tcgttaggga tacacttcgt tagggagagc tcgccctaat
    15901 aaaaaagcac atgtaactca atcggtagag tgaaatattg aagctatttt tgttgtaagt
    15961 tcaagtctta ccgtgtgcat ataaaagtgt agctttagct tgctaattct tatagtaggc
    16021 ggaggctcta gcttcgcatg cgccttactc gaacgagaaa aaaaaataaa ggaagaggcg
    16081 gagcctattc gttaccgcct tattttagag cttgctgatt cgtgaaacga atattactat
    16141 ccatatccct ccgggatatg gatatgcttg cccgattcgt accacgaata ccgaagggat
    16201 acacttcgtt agtgctaatc catatccctc cgggagagat ttcgtctagg caagctcgat
    16261 acttcgtcta cctgagggaa tatggatatg cactactctt attttttttt acttctcgtg
    16321 ctataaggga ctttagtata atggtgaatg catatgactt ttaatcatta aaatgtaggt
    16381 tcgaatcctg caagtcctat atttctagct agcgaggata aggtacactt cgttagggag
    16441 ggaaaaaaat acaggcggta acgaagtccc ctcttatatt ttcgtcgcgg aagaatcttc
    16501 cgcgaaaatc cgcaagcgac cctcccagcc tacgcctact cgtatagcag tagacttcgt
    16561 ctctccgcag gagcaagctc cccctaacga agtgtgaggc acgccaccca tccttcggag
    16621 agagagcttg ccctagatga agtctcgagc ttgcgtagtc cttacacttc gttaggagta
    16681 cgctccgcta aaaaaagaaa taaatttctt ttttttttac tccggtagtc ccctaacgaa
    16741 gtgtactcgt caagaagaat gcccccactt cgttgggatt aggagaagtc tcgagctagc
    16801 tgagtcctaa tcccgacggg gatatggatt acacaattaa aagcaggcat gtcggaatgg
    16861 aagacgaagt cgttttaggt gcgacgggta ttattaccat agaggttcaa gtcctcttgc
    16921 ctgtacatta ataattattt agcctactcc ctagtttaat tacgagcttt agcttgctga
    16981 gtccgaagga ctatagcgat taaaaaaaaa aaaaagcaaa gttcgaggct tcgcctatcc
    17041 gatattcgtg gaacgaatcg cgcaatattt tttttcttcg agcttactag tactaatccg
    17101 gctccgccgg atatgtacta taaaaaaaaa aatcccgcaa gctctggtgg cgtgcctcac
    17161 acttcgttag gaagagctcg ctgatgaggc gaagcctact ccggactatt gaatagggga
    17221 ggggctatct tgcctcctat atctatatcc tgtcgattaa tgggtagatc ataaattttt
    17281 ggtatttaca gtcggtgttc gaatcaccgc aggataattt tatcttaata ttagtagcga
    17341 agcgcgaagc gcgaagcgcg aagcatatcc ttcgaatttt tttttatcta atcccaacga
    17401 agtggggata ttcgacgagc cccctaacga agtgtgaggc acgccaccca tccttcggag
    17461 ggagagtagg ctgattcctt agctcgcgga ttttttcctg tatttcatat cccttacggg
    17521 atcagaaatt agtggctggc tgatttcgaa gaaatatgcc ctgatcccgt agggataagc
    17581 acagaaaaaa aatatcccag agggggcatt gttctggaat agggggagct tgcgtagtgc
    17641 ttacacttcg ttaggagtac gctccgctaa aaaaagaaat aaatttattt ttttttactc
    17701 cgggagtatt tcatagcaag ctcctgctaa ctaaagcaac taaagctaga tttattaagg
    17761 tagacataac tcaatcggta gagtggttat ttgtggtgta acttgttctc ggttcgatcc
    17821 cgagtgttta ccctaggagc tgtctctatc catatagcca gcatatataa gctaaagcta
    17881 gaattagtgc gctagcttgc cctctttgtt caggggaacg aaattccttc tatagtaggc
    17941 taaagcttta gcttgcgaga gtaagaaagt tcgaggcttc gcctatccga cccctgaatc
    18001 agtagccttc gcctagcctt cgcctagcct tcgcctagcc ttcgctagcg gagcgtactc
    18061 tccataagaa tgccaccaaa gggggcattc ttctaggagg aagattcttc catatttctt
    18121 cgaaattagt atgctccgct agaaaataca gcaataaaaa aaaagaaata aatttcgaag
    18181 aaatatggag aagtctatgt atttattagg cggaggttac tgctctcgtt ccctcttcga
    18241 accataacct cctcttactc gcaagctcgt agtaatatgc tattaagcaa gcctaagtag
    18301 tttaaatggt taaaactcta atttcatacg ttagtaatga gaattcgatt ttctcctaag
    18361 gctcgccgtg aggccatggt taagtctaat taactagcaa aacacttaaa aaaaaaaatg
    18421 attatattat caataatact agttttactt tcaaacgccg tcaatataag acgagatata
    18481 tcgatactat ttaataggat agcgatatta atattaattt attgtatttt acatgatatc
    18541 tcttctttag ctgttgtaac taaaggagtc ggtttacatg gtggtttatt acttatgaca
    18601 aatatcacac aaatattcca tatttttatc tttttagtta gtatattaat attacaatta
    18661 actagttttt accctagaaa agtatgagtg tcagaatatt cttctttaaa agatttattg
    18721 ttatataaat ttatttatta taacacaaaa ataataaata aaatgggaga acattttaaa
    18781 attattgaat atcctaaaca acaacaacct gggaagttgt ttcaattatt aagggataaa
    18841 ctgtcaaatt ccggggaagc cctaaagctt ttgataccaa atctggttga attataccgt
    18901 ggtggatgaa ctaattactc atgtatggta acaagtcaaa agattcttga aaaaggaatg
    18961 ggtaatcgcg gatctaagtc aacagtattt gtgcgcaagc tatatactgt tgtaaaagag
    19021 caacgagtag acggcagttg taatgggtta gtaattaatc cattgttaag gtgtactcta
    19081 agaggattcg aaagaatatc ctgatatgga atcccatcta atcaaattct aatcaaacgc
    19141 tattatacaa ctaatgattc aaatactaat attgaatcag aaatatctac tattaataaa
    19201 gagagtttta aattaaatcc ttgatttata acaggattta cagacggaga tggttcattc
    19261 actatttcta cctctaaaaa gaaatcaggt acaggttgaa aaattcatcc tacatttact
    19321 attgggttgg atataaaaga tttagacatt ctaattcaat ttaaagctta ctttaatgct
    19381 ggtaaaatct acaaaagtaa aagaggaata atctattata caataggttc aactaaagat
    19441 ttactaaaac atgttttacc tcattttgat aagtatcctt tatcatctct taagttgaag
    19501 gactacttag tatttaagag aatacttctt cttatgcaga aaggggaaca tcaatcttta
    19561 tctggtttgt tcaaaatctt ctctgaaaga gctaatttaa ataagggatt acctaaggtc
    19621 gtagaagaag aatatcctga tttaaaacct gcagtgattc cagaacttaa aatagcccct
    19681 acgataaacc ctgactgatt agctggattt ataacagctg aagcatcttt ctttatttct
    19741 atctatccaa gtaaagatag aaaagtagga tatgcagtga gtctagtatt tagtttaagt
    19801 caacatgcta aagatttaga tttactaaaa agaattgcgg attctttaga gtgtggaata
    19861 gtaagaaaac ataaatctcg tgaagcagtc gaattagtta ttactaagtc agaggacata
    19921 aatcaaaaat tgacacctct tttatctaaa catactctat caggagtaaa gttattagat
    19981 ttcgagagat ttaaaaaagc ctctatttta ataaatagta aagcacattt aacatctgaa
    20041 ggtattaaat taataaaaga tattaaagat acaatgtata atagaggact gtagattatc
    20101 ttattaattt cactaggtta tgggtactgg ctataatctg taccctgacg gtgggtttaa
    20161 gataatcgat tagaatttgt atgataaatc cataattatc gttaattata ctatttgtaa
    20221 ttacaggtgc agtattatta atgtcaacta atgatttagt atctattttc ctggctatag
    20281 aattacaaag ttatggtctt tatatattaa gtactatata tagaaattca gaactatcta
    20341 ctacaggagg tttaatatac tttttattag gaggattaag ctcatgtttt atcttattag
    20401 gaactagttt attatatgct aattcaggta ctactaactt agatggttta tatatcataa
    20461 ctagtataag tgatctttct acaaatttat gatatacacc ttattatatt aatctttctt
    20521 tagtaatatt tacaatagga ttcttattta aagtaagtgc agcaccattc catttctgat
    20581 cacctgaaaa aggacttagg gaatccttat caacatacgt tgggtgtaaa ctatcaaatt
    20641 ccagggaacc cctaaagctt ctggtactaa gccatatatg aaaatgtatg agtggctgaa
    20701 ttaactactc aggtatagta acaagccaga agatgagtga aaacaaaatg ggcaatcgtg
    20761 gatctaagtc agtaatacat gagactaaac agtcatgtat tattgtaaaa gagcaacgag
    20821 taaatggtag ttgatgcggt attaatatac cgcatttaag atatactcta gtgggcttcg
    20881 gaagaagtta tcaagttaaa accctttcta accaaattat tcaaagacaa ttttattctt
    20941 cggagtctaa cctagataat agccaactgc gtcaggatcc ttgatttatc tcgggattct
    21001 ctgacgcaga aggatgcttt atggttctag tacgtaaatc accaaaaagc aaactaggat
    21061 gacaaataga ggctaatttc acaattaatc ttcatgtaag agacctagat cttttaaaac
    21121 ttattcagag ctttagcttc gccagccact actttggagt tggaagaata ggtaaagaaa
    21181 gaaatggttg tcgtgatttt acaataggtt ctttagatca aataataacc aaagtaatac
    21241 ctcattttga taaatatcct ttaaaaacta ataaatattc tgattattta ttatttaaac
    21301 aagttgttat gatgatgcaa cgtggggaac atttaacagc tgaaggttta caaaaaataa
    21361 taggtattag agcttcttta aatagaggat taaccccttt actattagaa gccttcccta
    21421 atactgttgc tttagtaaga ccattattac caccacttaa aaatgtcaaa ttagatcctt
    21481 aatgagtagc tggttttacg agtggtgatg gttgttttaa agttagtatt agagaatcta
    21541 aattacataa aagaggaagt cgtgtagtat tactttttgt agtaactcaa cacattagag
    21601 atgaattatt attgaaaagt ttagtagatt tctttgggtg tgtaggcgaa gcctcaaaac
    21661 ttattcttat aaagattata ttgagttcag atgtcaatca ttcaaagata attatgaaaa
    21721 gattttacct tttttcgata aataccctat cgttggcgtt aaatctaagg atttcaaaga
    21781 ttgagctaaa gtagctaaaa tgatacaaac aaaagttcat ttaactaacg aaggtttcga
    21841 tcagattcgc caaataagaa caggaatgaa taaaggtaga tatctaaaat agactactct
    21901 ggttcatgca gtattttttt ttcttatagt ccttcggact cagcaggctc taaaattacg
    21961 agcttgctag tgctccgaag gaagcactac cctattatat aaagttgttc ttttctttaa
    22021 tttggacgat aaattttaca gtcgtcatgt ggacgtatat gacgctatac ctacaatagt
    22081 aacaacattc gtggctataa tagccaaaat ttctatattt atattattat tacaattagt
    22141 gtattatact aacagtagtt tttcagaaat gagttgaaca tttattttac taataagttc
    22201 actattctca ttaataatag gaactgtggt aggtttaact caatttagaa ttaaaagatt
    22261 atttgcttat agtactatat ctcacgtagg atttatactt ttagcattag gtatatctag
    22321 tgttgaatct actcaagcat ttatattcta tttaacacaa tattctataa gtaatttaaa
    22381 tgcatttgtt atattaatag ctatagggtt ctctttatat tgttatataa gtgaaaacaa
    22441 agaacatgaa gaattaatgg acaaaaacaa ttcacctgcc aagaggtcta ggaaacttct
    22501 atatagggta ttatggccaa actccgggga cgtcctaaag cttctggtac caagctgtag
    22561 tcgaaaggct acaagtggat caattaatca ctgatgtacg gtaacaagcc ataagataat
    22621 cgaaagagca atggattacc gtggatctaa gtcaacagta cgtgtgcgca agctatatac
    22681 tgttgtaaaa gagcaacgag tagacggtca tagatgtatt aatttaatgc atttaaggta
    22741 tgctctaatg ggtttcgaaa gaaattatca aatcagaatc ctttctaaac aattaattat
    22801 gccttccttg agaagatcat atacttctct atctgtaaat cctaatttga aatctacagc
    22861 caccggtacc ctaaaccctt tattcttaac tggtttctcc gacgctgaat ctaattttac
    22921 tgtgagaata tttaagagta atacagtaaa agtagggtga tgtgtacaac ctgtattcca
    22981 aatcgaatta cacaaaaaag atcttaatgt attagaaaaa atttcttcat tcctaggggt
    23041 aggtaaaatt taccataaag aagaatcttc tatatatatg gtacaatctt taagagatat
    23101 agatgtaata ataaaccact ttgaaaaata tcctctctta accaaaaaat tggaggattt
    23161 tcaattgttc tctcaaattg ttactttaat tcataaaaaa gaacatttga ctattacagg
    23221 ttgacataaa attatatctc ttagagcttc tatgaataag ggtctttcta cctttatgaa
    23281 aactacgttt cctgatatta ttccagctac aagaccaagt cgttcagacg aagagttaat
    23341 aaactctaag attgatcctt attgaatggc aggttttgta gcaggagaag ggtgttttag
    23401 tattagaatt actaaatcgt taactttaaa aacaggatat caagtacaat taaggtttaa
    23461 tgtaactcaa cattctatcg ataaggtatt tatgaatagc ttagttgcct tctgaggttg
    23521 tggtaaagtg tttttaagat ttagagagaa taaagtggat tttcaaatcc taaaattaaa
    23581 agatctgacc gataaagtta ttcctttatt ccaaagtata tctttacaag gtgtaaaatc
    23641 aaaagatttt gccgattttt gtaaagcagt tgatataatg aaagtaaagg gccatttaac
    23701 taacgaaggt ttagatcaaa tacgtagatt aaaagcaggt atgaatagag gtagagaata
    23761 attttgttat gcatagtcca tatccccccc acttcgtcgt agacgaagtc tcgggattag
    23821 tagccttctg atgagtcgaa ggctactaat cccaccgaag ggggggatat ggactactca
    23881 tcagcaagct atatcccccc ttcggtggga tagacgaagt ctcagcaggc taaggaataa
    23941 aaaaaaatat attttttttt atactaagca agctagcctt catagcaagc tcttctgtgc
    24001 ttctgtgcga agcatacaga aatatgcata actttattaa cttatgtata attatttgta
    24061 agataaatct gaccgccgtg atacaattag taactcaact gaaaggatat ttttatataa
    24121 atcctttctt agctataagt ttagctatta ctatcttttc atttgtagga gttcctcctt
    24181 taataggatt ctttggaaaa caaatggtgt taagtgcagc cttagataaa ggtcttatct
    24241 tcttatcttt aatcgcaata ttaactagtg taataggagg agtttattat ttaggtatag
    24301 taaaagaaat gttctttagt ttacctgaat ataaaataaa tccattatta gaaactctta
    24361 ccttaagagg taatgttgta gatgataatc aaaaaataat taaacaatta aagtttaact
    24421 ataaaaatat agctatatca agtccgattt cttttgtaat ttctataatt acacttgtta
    24481 ttctattatt tttatttatg aacaaagaat gactaagcat gggtaccata ttggtacaaa
    24541 ttttatttaa taattaaatg agtagtgtaa cttttctttt tgtttttgtt actattttaa
    24601 caatagtttt tttacttctt aatttcatac ttgcccctca taaccctaaa aattgtatcg
    24661 ggaaatcaat aaattgggga aaactgccaa attccgggga acccctaaag cttctggtac
    24721 taagccatat atgaaaatgt atgagtggct gaattaatta ctcaggtata gtaacaagcc
    24781 agaagatgag tgaaaacaaa atgggcgatc gtggatctaa gtcagtaata catgagacta
    24841 aacagtcatg tattattgta aaagagcaac gagtagacgg tagttgtaat gcgggtaaat
    24901 ccgcattatt aaagtgtact ctagtggact tcaaaagaag ttatcagatc aaaatccctt
    24961 ctaaccctat aattttaaca agaaattttt ctacactagt aggtgagcta gcttcgctag
    25021 aacaaagttc cctcccccct aaattagatc cttcatacgt tactggattt acagatggtg
    25081 aaggttcttt tatattaaca ataataaaag ataacaaata taaattaggt tgacgtgtag
    25141 catgtagatt tgtaataagc ttacataaaa aagatttagt gttattaaat agtttaaaaa
    25201 acttttttaa cactggtagt gtctttctta tgggtaaagg tgctgcacag tatcgtgttg
    25261 aatctttaac aggtttatct attataatta accattttga tagatatcct ttaaatacta
    25321 aaaaacaagc agattacatg ttatttaagc tagcttataa tttaattata aacaaaagtc
    25381 atcttacgga aaaaggatta tcagaacttg tttctttaaa agctgttatg aataacggtt
    25441 taaaggatga attaaaaatt gcttatccta acatcactcc tgtattaaga cctgaaattc
    25501 cattatctct taatatagat cctctttgat tagcaggatt tacagacgcc gaaggttgtt
    25561 ttagtgttgt agtatttaaa tctaaaacat ctaaaatcgg agaagcggta aaattaagtt
    25621 ttattataac tcaaagtgtt agagatgagt ttttaataaa aagtctaatt gaatatttag
    25681 gatgtggtta tacaagttta gatggtagag gtgcaattga ttttaaagta tctgattttt
    25741 ctagtctaaa aaatattatt attccatttt atgataaata ttacatacat ggtaataaaa
    25801 gtttagattt taaagatttt agtagagttg taacactgat ggaaaataaa aaacatttaa
    25861 ccaaacaagg actagatgaa ataaaaaaaa tccgtaatgc aatgaataca aatagataga
    25921 gcttgcgtag tcccccttcg gcggagaagt ctcttcgtgt attccatatc cctttggtta
    25981 gacgaagtct cagcgagcta aggaatcagc aagctccgaa tattaattat aagcacacac
    26041 gcactaaatt catatgttaa aattataggt aagagaaatt tgatttaaac gtatcaagaa
    26101 aaatatagta tttttgaatg tggttttcat agtttccttg gtcaaaatag aactcaattc
    26161 ggtgttaaat tcttcatatt tgcattagtt tatcttcttc tagatttaga aatattagta
    26221 atatatccat atggtataag cgtttatgaa aatggtattt atggattaat agtagtgcta
    26281 atttttattg gtataattac agcaggattt gtatttgaat taggtaaaaa tgcattgaaa
    26341 atagatagta gacaatccaa taattatttt tataaatcaa aaaaatttat taatatgttt
    26401 actgaacata agtagtattc cagtagacgg ctatccgacc gagcttgcga gcttgcccct
    26461 tcgtgaaacg agtagtcctc cttagcctgc gtacccgaga cttcgtctgt atttcatatc
    26521 ccttacggga tcagaaatta gacgaagtgg gtccgcctgg gatacgacga gtacacttcg
    26581 ttaggggact attaaaaagt ataaaagtat gaaagcgtga acggggtata ggcgaagcct
    26641 cgaactttgt tccaggcgca agcttcgcta gataaaaaaa aatacccaca cgcacacttg
    26701 ttaaactatt acatatacta acctccaccc taatagcctc cttaatatat taatttgtga
    26761 agtttaatag tgagcgcgat cgatatcacc tacatttcat tagggaatca ggaggctcga
    26821 gccccggggg gggcaactcg atataaactt ctaacaggac gatagtagct tcgctaggga
    26881 aaaataataa gagtagtagg catatttctc cgaaatcatg agtccgaagg actactactg
    26941 cctattctta ttttttttta cgagtatttc ctccgaagga tggaaatcgc gccgaagggg
    27001 gtcgctattt aaggatactt aatagtccgg tccattaaga gttattttaa aaataaacta
    27061 aaacctttta ctatgtatat caatagaccc cgatgttaga tttagtaacc attatggttg
    27121 aagcctcaaa gcttattgga gccggtttag caactatagg tctagcgggg gctggagtag
    27181 gaataggtgt agtgtttggg tgtttaatta taggtgtggc tagaaatcct tctttaaaaa
    27241 atcaattatt ttcatactct atattagggt ttgctttctc agaagcaact gcgtagaggc
    27301 aaatagcgca gtataaagag ggtgaattgc aaagaggaca taatatttat tatgtaaatt
    27361 tgcagcgaag tttaatataa tacaataata tatattaaaa ccgttcaacg actagtagat
    27421 gagtaaagta ttaacaataa ttctacgatc agcgccctca tattttatat tataaaatat
    27481 aagacatagt ctagataaga gagaaatctc ttaatattta aagtatatat ggctttttat
    27541 ttaatcttaa aattcaattt tatatgtaga aaaatctcga ctaaaattaa taacaccaca
    27601 tttaattcgc caagtagtca aaatcctatt aaaacgtatt atgacccttt aaatgaaaga
    27661 gaaataatac gtaaagataa taatgggaaa atcggggtat atgtttgaca aaataaaatc
    27721 aataacaaaa tgtatgtagg tagtggtgat cctttatatt taagattaag tgattattat
    27781 caactttgat atcttaaaca taaagataat ctttatatag ttagatctct aaataagtat
    27841 tctatgagta gttttatatt acatattatg gagtatagtg attcagataa tgttattaaa
    27901 tgtgaacaaa aatgaatcga tattttaaaa cctgaatata atttaacacc tttagcgggt
    27961 agtactaaag gatttaaaca tagtttagag gctaaagata aaatgagaat agctgctaca
    28021 ggtagaaagc atacagatga agttaaagat cttatgagta aaaatcgtca aggtttaaac
    28081 aatagttttt ataataaaac acatacaccc gagactatag agaaattaag aaatatagct
    28141 caaaatagaa ctcatcttcc tgttaaaggg ttagatgtag aaataacaga tattgaaact
    28201 aaaattacta ctacttatag tagtgtaaga gaagcagcta gttacttaaa ctcggatatt
    28261 aaaacattat taagaagaga aaaatctcag ttaataaaag gtaccaataa gccatataaa
    28321 aataaatata ttattaccat aataagaggt aataattaaa aaaaaagtat ttgctttaat
    28381 gatggcttta ttattattat atgttgtata ataatatttt tatagcggag cgtgtgtatt
    28441 tttttcgagc ttactagtac taatacccta attccctaac gaagtgtatc cctacacttc
    28501 gttagggaat aggatacact tcgttaggaa tacacaaatt cagaaggcta aagaggaaaa
    28561 aaaaattttt tagtcttagc tagcttggac taattatttt accccttccc ccctcgtggg
    28621 gggggggggg ggggtgagct ctcgttcacg agagcttact cctccccctc ttagggtttt
    28681 atatttctag ctatagcgag gagcttcgtt cctcgctata gctatataaa gctaaaagct
    28741 aaagctagct atataacagg cggcaattct attatactta tactacagca actgctgtac
    28801 ctttgcatgg ctggctgtat atagccagca gctgctatat aactaattac aagtattgct
    28861 tatataagca gcaggtcggc tataagctgt atatatagac atataattag aaattttata
    28921 ttaaaaattt atatatgaaa catttattta atacatttat taattttgat gcacctatgc
    28981 cttgaggtat atatttccaa gacagtgcga cacctcaaat ggagggatta gtggaacttc
    29041 atgattatcg tgaataagag ccaaattccg gggacaccct aaagctccta ataccaagct
    29101 atagccaaaa ggctataagt ggctgaacta atcactcggg tatggtaata agttaggcag
    29161 attctagcta tagaaatggg caatcgcgga tctaagtcag taataaaatt actgtaaaag
    29221 agcaacgagt agatggttct tctatgcctg tgtacccagg tatggtaagg tgtactctag
    29281 tcgccaggaa actggttttt gggagaaaaa acttgacttt atttttacgt tatgacaaat
    29341 agttcataat aataaattta gatcataaaa acgtggagcc ctcaataaga ttaataatct
    29401 attgatctcg atctaataaa cagttaaaca tagggagtag cttagtagga ataccaccct
    29461 aagcagcctt tgcacagttt aacggattag ataaatatat ggaaaatcca agtaataata
    29521 aatcaaagtt aaatccccac tatgtcacag gtttttcaga tggtgagtct tgttttcatc
    29581 tatctatagg gaaaaattcc aagtataaaa taggttatta tgtaaacccg ggatttacta
    29641 tagttttaca taaaaaagat gaacttttat taagaagtat tcaaagtttt tttggaggaa
    29701 tagggaattt aaaggtacta ccgaatatag tacaatatag agttttttca ttaaaagact
    29761 tagatattat actaaatcat tttgataatt accccttaat aacaaaaaaa catacagatt
    29821 ttcttttatt taaagaagca ttagctttaa taaaaaataa agaacactta actatagagg
    29881 gatttaataa aattatagcc ttaaaatctt ctatgaattt aggtttacct gaagtcttaa
    29941 aagaatcatt ccctgatata ctaggaagaa aaatagaacc ttttgatcta ccttctgtat
    30001 tgaaccctta ttgagtagca ggatttacag atggtgaggg ttgtttttga ataaaaactt
    30061 taaaggcagt cggcggagcc gcgccaaaca aagaaggatt aagatcagtt ataggttttc
    30121 aaatctctca gcatagtaga gacctacctt taatggagaa attcattagt ttttttgagt
    30181 gtggtagatt agaacaaaca gggtcagcct atagcttagt tgttactaag ttatctctta
    30241 tcaatgaaaa gataattcct ttttatatgg cttaccctat tctaggctct aaatctgaag
    30301 attttaagga ttgatgtaga gcagtccaat taaaaaacca caaagctcac ttaacaccac
    30361 aagggcttaa agaaatctta aatataaaat ctagtattaa ttcttctaga aagtaaaact
    30421 gtctagcgag ctcctcttta taaacctgca acatagtggg aaaacagtaa cccaaaatta
    30481 aagttaatat attatatata tatattcgga taatatcatg tactatttag ttttaatttt
    30541 atttgctgta ggatgaatat tattttctat aatgaaaaat tttgcatcaa ctaaaacaca
    30601 aatatcacat aaatacttaa atcacggtac attaatcgaa ttaatatgaa ctatcactcc
    30661 tgcagttata ttaatattaa tagctttccc ttctttcaaa ttattatatt taatggatga
    30721 agttaatgac ccttctatga ctattttagc tgaggggcac caatgatatt gatcatatca
    30781 gtacccagat ttcatagatt caaatgaaga atttatagaa tttgattctt atatagtacc
    30841 agattctgat ttagaagatg gaggattaag aatgttagag gttgataaca gagtaatagt
    30901 tcctgaatta acacatataa gatttgtaat aacatctggt gatgttattc ataataaata
    30961 gtaatgatta tctatttaga gtgaaaaaga gccaaactcc ggggaagccc taaagcttta
    31021 gtaaccaaag caacaaggaa acttgttgac tggcttgatt aatgactcaa ggtatggtaa
    31081 tatcactaaa gatgaaggta tgattagatt tatacttgaa atgggtaatc gcggatctaa
    31141 atcagtaatt tatgatatag taatatgggt agctttttac aggggattac gccatgggcg
    31201 taatacaccg taggagtatc tacataatat tatagcttat acagggttac tgtaaaagag
    31261 caacgagtag atggttcttc agtatctata ctgtaaggtg tactctagtc gccgggaaac
    31321 cggttcttgg gagaactaag taacccaaga ttaaagttac cacttaactg tcctacactg
    31381 cataagctaa gtgataaccc ctgtatgttt cgtggtgcga aattaaacta ctatattaat
    31441 tattttatag ttggggtttt ctttattctt tatatgattt tcttttcaaa ggctaaatct
    31501 ttcattgttc atctcatgtt caagcttgct tattataata gcaagtatgt aagctataaa
    31561 ttaactcaga ttatttctat tttcttaggt caatatatga gctatatttc tgtagctgaa
    31621 tacgataaag gtagatctcc agcttatgct ggtacgagag caccttttaa tattaattta
    31681 agtagccaag ttaaattcta tagtacaaca cctaataaaa cgacttacaa agattctaaa
    31741 gatattactg cagatgtatt aaataaacta ctaaaaaatc agaaagtttg tataacagaa
    31801 gctgagttat ctaggcttaa agctatacct ggtgttagat ttgatttacc tttaaatgaa
    31861 caaactatta gtgcttttga aagtttagta ggtaaaccta acaccagagg tataaaagca
    31921 ggtgtttata tatttacaca cattgcgtca ggtgctaagt atgtaggttc tagtaacagt
    31981 ctatctagaa gactagacca atatttctct tctaagcatt ttaaccagaa aaattcaggt
    32041 ttacttctac ctttaattaa aaaagaaggt tttgaggcgt ttagattaga agttatggtt
    32101 atgccggata atataggctt agaattcaat acatcaaata atttaaattt taatttttct
    32161 tacttatttt tagagcagta ctacttatta caggataaat ttaatcttaa tacccaaaga
    32221 atagttaatt ttagggttga tcaaggtaag actgtgtatc tttatagctt agatggtaaa
    32281 attttatatt attgcggtta ttctttaaat gaaattaaag gtgttttagg aatacatttt
    32341 gttacttgca ctaattgtat aaaaactggt gagagttatt taggtttttt tagaatatca
    32401 accgatcgtt tagttggctc agagaaaacc aaactgagtt tacaagaatt gttgaattta
    32461 atagagatga aaaagaaaga agcgctagag aaaagttcca gatctaaatt tagtaaagct
    32521 gtagttattc gaaaggaaga tgaggaaaaa acacttgaat tccctagtat aactttgact
    32581 gttaagtatc taaacagcat agatatatct gcagatagaa atcagttagc taaacattta
    32641 gatactaata aatcatataa aggatatatt ttttcaaaag cttaaatgta ggagttttaa
    32701 aacttaataa tttaagtgtt cgtcttttgc ttgtccatct ttaggtataa aatgtgatgc
    32761 ttacccaggt agattaaacc aagtatcagt tttcataaat agagaaggag tattctatgg
    32821 tctttaatac atggccaaaa ctgtagtgaa cctatggtta taaatcatca aattgcggga
    32881 acaccctaaa gaaatcttaa ccaagtaagt atggtaacat aacttatggc acaggcaatg
    32941 actcgtggta cggtaaaatc aagatttatt attcaatggg caatccgcag ccaagtacca
    33001 attgtagaag taagctttta tttggtatgc agttcatcga ctagatggtg gttggtatta
    33061 ttagtattaa taatgcttaa gatatagtca gaccctaccc gaaagggtac agaaaagtat
    33121 gagtctttta ccgtattttt tgttaattag atataataga ggttattata tttagggacc
    33181 ctacaatagt ttgctaaact tatttttaat gtaagcgctt aaaggtgata taaatcactt
    33241 attttccata aactgttgta acattgcatg gtacaactag tagaagtgtt tttaataatc
    33301 acttgttatc tgataagcgt ataggactaa gtactatagc agctttacct ttaacaagac
    33361 attttagttc aatcagatct ttagtcaata attctgaagc tttagcttca gatcatatta
    33421 atagtggaaa acctactact ttatccgtaa ttaataaagt attactcaat caaaatttag
    33481 tagttactga ctctaaatta aaagaattat taaaagttga aggtgtagaa atagaacttc
    33541 ctatatctac accgaagggt aaggagcttt tagctgaatt aacaggtaaa tctaagtata
    33601 aaggtttctc tggtgtatat atgtttatac ataaaaatac aggtgataaa tatgtaggtt
    33661 catccaacct actaagacgt agaatggact actattttaa cggagattat cctttagcag
    33721 gtaaattttt acctttacta tataaagaag gactagaagc ttttaaatta agaatattta
    33781 agttagatag taataaattt agcagtcaag acgctttaat attagaacaa ttttatttat
    33841 tagataaaga atttaaccta aatacattaa gagttgttaa cgctggatct tcaaaaggtg
    33901 atcctgtata tgtttatgat ctaacttgca gtattcttta ttatcacgct aaatctagaa
    33961 ttgaattaaa aagagtatta aatatacaca ctgaaactag taaaaagtat gtagattcta
    34021 aattacctta tcttaataag ttcttattat taagctatcc tatacctaca gctttaacta
    34081 gcgatatttc tttagaagaa ttattaggta taatgcaaga tgaaagaaaa gatacttata
    34141 agttaggtac tcgtacaagt attccagtag aattagagat taaagaagga aatacatttg
    34201 tgagcgaagc ttccaaaggt catactttaa aatttgattc tttaacttct tgtatggaat
    34261 atttaagagg attaggatta ataattaaaa gagacactct aactaaatac ataaaaattg
    34321 aaaaagtgtt tcataatttc ttatgtaaat actctgataa aactttacct aaaaactttg
    34381 acgaaatagg attaataatt gatgaatata aaaagttaaa agtagataca gattcattaa
    34441 taattaatag aaaaaataaa cctatattag ttaaaggagg cgcgaagctc catatggata
    34501 aagaatttga cagtataact gaggcaatta aacactttga taatttaaac ataaaattag
    34561 atagcaaaac tttatatctt cgtttaaaag acggaaaaat atataaagat tattatttta
    34621 cttataaata atgataagtt caatataatc tttactaaca ttaaaaaatt agtagggaat
    34681 cgcaatgttc agaaatatgt ggaattcttc acagttcaat gcctatagtt atagaatctg
    34741 taaatataga taaatttgtg cattgactat attcagttta atagtgcgag tgtcgcaaac
    34801 ggcgaactag gattgcccta ttccctattc ccggctacgc cgggaataag caagctctaa
    34861 aataaagttc tttatttttt tgattgctgg attttagagc ctgctgattc ccgccttcgg
    34921 cgggaataag tattgcgccg acctatacca ggcgcaagct cgaaaaaaaa tatccgtagg
    34981 aatagtctac gcgcaagctt ttcgctatgg agaagggcta gcttcgctag agaatacgtg
    35041 gccccttctt tatttttttt ttatttatcg ctagctgaag cttctctgct cctacggaga
    35101 gcttgcttat tcgtgaaacg aatattcgga gaaaattagc aagcgacccc gtgcttaaat
    35161 ttggaggagc tagccgattt cttcaaaacc ggcaagctag cgctacttat taaaaaaagg
    35221 gatattagtt taatggtaga acaagatggt acggtcatct tgattgtagt tcaagtctac
    35281 aatatcctta gtatagttat aggtaatttg gaggcgcata tttaagtgta gcatattccc
    35341 gagctcgcta gtgctaattt cgaagaaata tgcactactc cctattcgag gggtattttt
    35401 ttttcttcga tataggcgca agcgacccct tactcgggga aaaaaatcgc gcaagcatat
    35461 ccatatccct ccgggtacgc aggctaaggg tagcgctaac tctagcaata aaaaaaaata
    35521 aatagagagc ttgctatgaa atacaccacg ctacttattt taaatcaaaa ggatattagt
    35581 ttaatggtaa aactagatgt ttcggccatc ttgattgcag ttcaagtctg caatatcctt
    35641 agtacaatta taggtaattt tgtttatcaa tagttatact tataattatg ggtttgcagt
    35701 tcatcgacta aatggaggtt ggtaaataat tactagtcct acggaccagc aagctctaat
    35761 tatttgctta agatatagtc aggcataact taaaggttat ggaatatccc cagcccacct
    35821 aagggaatta aattcctatg gtaaagggga gaaaacgaag aggaagtatt gcgtatctgg
    35881 tctgtatacc tggaacgttt agagatacgc attattttat aatgtatatc ttaaggggta
    35941 gaatttaaag gtaaaacttg atgactataa tatcataaaa gttgtagttc aattctacaa
    36001 tacctctagt ctaatttaat tattatacta atagagccat aaattatggt tcccgaacaa
    36061 tttgttatat taaataaaaa tatgagttta accttattac tttttttaat aggaatctta
    36121 ggattcgtat ttaatagaaa aaatttgata cttatgctta tttctataga aataatgcta
    36181 ttatctataa cattcctaat attggtaagt tctgttaata tcgatgatat aataggacaa
    36241 acgtatgcca tttacattat tgtcgttgcc ggtgcagaat ctgcgatcgg tttagctatt
    36301 ctagtagctt tttatagatt agcttcacat tatgctccag gtagtattaa tagggcttca
    36361 acttctaata ttcaatcact caacagagtt tcagacttaa gaaaggtaaa ttcttatcct
    36421 ttcaaagttc ccggtacttt tattagaaat tactctacta caagagtaat gagcttacat
    36481 ccttgatttg tcacaggttt cacagatgct gaaggttgtt tttgaatagg tgtaagaaat
    36541 gatcctagaa ataaaacagg atgatgtgtt caagcttttt tccagattgc attacataaa
    36601 aaagatgtag cactcttaaa caacatacaa agttatttcg gtggaattgg tactgtggct
    36661 gtgagaggtg acagatgtta ttttatagta agttctttaa aacaaattat aaaagttatt
    36721 atccctcact ttgacgctca tcctttaatc acaaataaat tggtagatta tagattatga
    36781 aaatctatta tttctataat ggaagctaaa agacatttaa ctgtggaagg gttaaatgaa
    36841 ataataagaa tgaaatcatc cttaaattta ggtttatctg atgagatcca ggacgctttt
    36901 gcagaaactc tttctactaa tccaaaccaa gaaaggtcat ggaaccctgc agaatctata
    36961 ccacatggaa tgtgaatggc tggatttaca tcaggggagg gctctttctt tgttaatata
    37021 ttcaaatcaa ctcatcacag ggtgggatat caggtaagat tagggtttga aatagctcaa
    37081 catattaggg atgaattaac tatggcaact tttacttctt tctttaactg cggtatcata
    37141 agtagatact cagaagatat ggtaaagtat agatgtacta aattttcaga tctaaacacc
    37201 ctaattatcc ctttctttaa ggaatactta ccgttaggta ataaattgtt agacttcgaa
    37261 gattttggta aagttgcttt attattagag aataaagcac atttaactga agaaggtcta
    37321 aatagtatcc gtaaaataaa agcggtggcg tgcctcatga atagtttacg taagtagaaa
    37381 tttgttattt catatccccc cttcggcggg atcagaaatt agcaagctac caccggagag
    37441 tttgctatga agaggttcgc cccccacagt aagggtcgga gccaacaaag ttccgaccct
    37501 tcctgttggc taaccttatc actaaactct ttaggaaggg tctatttcat atcccccctt
    37561 cggcgggatc agaaattagc aagctagcca ttaaataaat attccttagt taatttgaat
    37621 aaggtaagga ataagttaag ctaatcccac ggtgttttgt gagttaatgt aagttatttg
    37681 atttgaatta tagtagtact tgagttattt attaagaggt agaagcctaa aataattaaa
    37741 ccaaatagaa taaaaccttg atctaaaaag gggaaacgaa ctttcctcta gtctttgcta
    37801 atcccaaagg cgaaaccttc aaattgcggg aagcacctaa aactatttca accaaaccat
    37861 catggtaaca tagatggtgg cacaggtaat gactcgtggt atggtaaaat cgaaatagaa
    37921 aacagttaac gagctagcgc cataaataat tgtttaaggt taatctgcag ccaagcacct
    37981 tttacaacat aaataaactt aaggtgtgca gttcatcgac taaacgtagg ttggtaaata
    38041 atatccagca agggccggtt aattaaaagg agattttttt cgtaataatc tatttttaac
    38101 taggttttta tttaaatgta atcttaagat atattattaa ataaactctg aattaatatt
    38161 tctccgaaat cacgcgggct ggtggacaaa gttaggttca gcagctgaag tggaatatta
    38221 tttgcttaag atatagtcaa ccgcttaata tgcttattta tacataaata taaaaaaaca
    38281 tattaagtct agaagaggaa gtattagaat agaatataaa taatgtattt aagtataatt
    38341 atattacctt tattaggatc tatagtgtcc ggtttttttg gtagaaaagt cggtgttaca
    38401 ggtagccgta ttttaggttg tttaagtata atgataacaa caatattagc tattattagc
    38461 tttttcgaag taggatttaa taataatccg gtttcaatta atttatttaa atgattagat
    38521 aacgaatcat ttaatatggt atgaaacttt caatttgata gtttaacagt atcaatgtta
    38581 atacctgtat taataatcag ttctttagtt catttttatt caataggata tatgagctca
    38641 gatcctcaca atcaaagatt ctttagttat ttaagtttat tcacttttat gatgataata
    38701 ctagtaacag gtaataatta tttagttatg ttcgtaggat gagaaggtgt aggtgtttgt
    38761 tcatatctat tagttagttt ttgattcact agaatagcgg ctaatcaaag ttctctttca
    38821 gctttcttaa ctaatagagt tggagatgct ttcttaatga taggtatgtt tatcttatta
    38881 tgaactttag gaactctaga ttatagtact gtattctcat tagctcctta tataaatgaa
    38941 aatattacta caattatagg aatatgttta cttataggtg caatggctaa aagttcacaa
    39001 gtaggtttac atatatgatt gcccatggct atggagggtt tggtaacagg ggctctcctt
    39061 aaatttcact atatgcgggg acatccgtta acattaaagt ccaccagtta ctttgtagcc
    39121 attggaaaaa tctttaatgt aggacaatcc gcaggaaacc tgtataatat acagggatcc
    39181 tcagagacta tacgtgaaac gattaaaata gataatacat ttaaatgatg attaatagga
    39241 tttgctgaag gagacggtta ttttggtgta gataagaaag gttatttaac ttttaaagtt
    39301 acacaatcta ctacagattg ccaagtacta ttctttataa aaaaaagtct agggtttgga
    39361 agtgtatctt tacaaagtaa atcaagtaag actcatcaat atagagttag agataaaaat
    39421 aatcttatta agattataaa tatatttaac ggtaacctta taactaaggc taaaatagct
    39481 caatttaaat tatttctaga agcttttaat aataaatata atactgatat tacattcata
    39541 gaatgtaata aaaaagttac tctggataat gcttgacttt caggatttac ggatggtgaa
    39601 ggctgtttta cagcttcagc ctatttaagt aaagccacaa ataaacatat tgtaacggtg
    39661 agatacgtta tatctcaaaa aaacgatata gaatttagtc aatacttagc tgagttaata
    39721 aacggttata taacttatat aaagagttat gatgggtata ataccgtagt taaccacagt
    39781 aagttaaaca ttattctaaa ttatattaaa agttaccctt tgaagactaa gaaacatgtt
    39841 tcttacttaa gatgattgaa agtttatgag ctagtaaaag ataaacatca tcataatcca
    39901 gagggtatag aaattattaa atccttaata aaattaatta ataaataaat gtataaaata
    39961 atcgaagata tagtccgaac aatgatgtaa atcattgagt attcgtgtcg tatttgtaca
    40021 tatttgtata taacatgaat caacatattt gcctactccg gtatctgctt taatacacgc
    40081 agctacaatg gttacagcag gagtgtactt attaatacgt tcatcccctt tgattgaata
    40141 tagtgcagtg gtattggcaa tatgtttatg attaggtgca actacaactg tgtttagctc
    40201 tcttattgga ttatttcaac aagatataaa aaaaattata gcttattcta ccatgagtca
    40261 attaggtatg atggtaatag ctataggttt atcttcttat aatgtagcaa tatttcattt
    40321 aataaatcat gccttctata aaggattatt attcttaggg gcaggagcag ttatacacgc
    40381 agtagtagac aatcaagatt taagaaaata cgggggatta atatctttcc tacctttaac
    40441 ctattctgtg atattaatcg ctagtcttag tttagtcgct ttccctttta tgacaggatt
    40501 ttatagtaaa gattttatat tagaatctgc ttatggtcaa tatcatttta gtagtattga
    40561 tgtatatgtt atagcagtaa taggtgctat atttactaca ttatattcag ttaaagttat
    40621 atacttaact ttcttaacta atcctaatgg accagttaat tattatagaa atgctcatga
    40681 aagtgatata tttatcagtt tacctttagt ggtattagcg atattctcta tatattttgg
    40741 atatatcact agagatattt tcataggatt aggttcaggg ttctttgtag acaatagtat
    40801 atttattcac cctgttcatg aaataatgat tgacactgaa tttggtgtac ctactatatt
    40861 taaattaatt ccttttatcc ttactgtatc tttctctgca ttagcaataa tatattctga
    40921 atttatgcca aatataatat cgaactttaa attatctaat ttaggatatt atatttatgg
    40981 tttcttcaat caacgtttct tagttgaatt cttttataat aaatatattg ttaattcagt
    41041 tttagaaata ggaggtcaaa ctacaaaagt tttagataaa ggtagtattg aatcaatagg
    41101 tccttatggg tttggtgtta ttttaactaa agctagtaaa ataatttcta gcttaagtaa
    41161 cggagttgtt actaattacg ctctttatat tttaatagga atttgcttct acttatctat
    41221 ttttactttt gtacaggtag tagatgacgt agtaaattct attacaatag caagcttagt
    41281 aattcttatg ttacataaag atcgttcttt aatttctaac tagggcgctt ctaatccgaa
    41341 ggttatgtag tagtattttt ttcgagcttg cgcctggcat aggtcggcgc aatacttatt
    41401 cccgccgaag gcgggaatca gcaggctcta aaattactgc gcactagcca tctccgaaat
    41461 agatagaggg gacgagctat atttcttcga aatcagccgt ccctgcctta atttattaat
    41521 taaggcgcta gctcgtaaga agagcttgcg gattttcgcg gctcctaacg aagtgtacta
    41581 tgaaatacta cacttcgtta ggagaaaata ttaatatatt tcttaactag ggctataacc
    41641 ttttatagat gaacctaacc tgcactacta gacgaagtct cttcctagaa aatacagtcg
    41701 gccttatttc tgtgttacga gtaagggata gtgctgtagt gcatatctat attccctccg
    41761 aaggatggaa atcggggagg agtaatatcc ctcccttcgg agggatccgc aagctctaaa
    41821 ataaagttat ttatttattt tagagcttgc tgattcgtga aacgaatcgc gccgcgcctg
    41881 gattagcact agcactagct ctttttttac tcgcaatgct ggcccgcctt taagcgtata
    41941 tattaaaggt aagctatcta tattaggata ggagtgcatg tttgcttgct tgcttacggt
    42001 ataacgtatt gcaagtaagc attagtagta tattaaaggg ttaataaccc taaatctcat
    42061 tagctttaat aggatagcat aattttagtt cgactctaaa atgagaaaaa aaaaggaggg
    42121 tatcttttta ccaatgatta tatttctcag taacgagagg tatgggtaaa aaaaccgatg
    42181 agaaacttac acgttatgag agaagacctg ttgacgatat ttgtatggat ctcggatgga
    42241 ccgggttgat accttttttt tttgaccaaa atttagacta gatatagcac ttaggaaaaa
    42301 aaatattctt tattattacc aaaagatttt gacttaagct ctcaacattg agaagagatc
    42361 aacttttgga ttatatcaac ttaatttcga tttagtagtc cttctgattt ttttctgtat
    42421 gcttcgcaca gaagcacaga aaaaaataat cagcaagctc ctgtaagaga ggaccccata
    42481 gaatccttat ttataggctg ttacaactgc ttcgccagaa atattcgtta ttttagaacc
    42541 aaagtctata aagctatcat tttagcttta gactatcttc atataatatt gctacatatc
    42601 aggtattata ttattaatga atgaagaact ttgtataaaa tataaggcta tttattcagg
    42661 tatctttatg ggcgagatat cggtgatgtg agctcctaga tagatttgaa ttttagcgct
    42721 aaattagtct atctatagac ctaaaaagag ttcctagcat agggttaaat atggatagat
    42781 gaagacgtta ggactccgag ctgaatactc aagtgaacat acgcattttt atacactttt
    42841 tcatgaaatt atttttttgc aatagcaatg ttagctcaaa actggggttt aaacctagtt
    42901 tttcaagatt tttttccggt tttacaagta aagaattaat tgttaattct gatataaata
    42961 atgttttact ttatgatgga aataatttta aagcagtttt atttttacct tcattagtag
    43021 cttttttaaa tttaattgaa gctatgaaaa ctgatagtat aaataataat ctgtctttaa
    43081 ttttagagtt taaggatttt tatcttagtc ttactaatat ccttaaacaa ttagaaccag
    43141 gtaaatattc atttggaggc acgccactac ttttatctaa aatctttaga tgattattgt
    43201 ttaactgaat gttatactaa gagtttagta gatacaaatt gttgatttag tattatgggt
    43261 tctccaggtt attgcccttt tcttaatgtt tttgattcat atgatccaaa ggatttagta
    43321 gtcctacgga ctcagcaagc tatatattta tcgagttgat agtacagaaa taacttatag
    43381 acttaaaaaa atattaaaaa gtgctaaatg tcaaactcaa atagatttaa gtagagatac
    43441 tttattagtt ataactaaag tcaatgatat aaataataaa gaactaagta aagaagagac
    43501 atttaaaatt aaaattcctg gtccgcttcg cacaaatagg tcatactaaa cgtttctact
    43561 ctactacaag aagagtagtg gataaaacta ataataattt agaaccagat actattaaca
    43621 taaaggagag taattcttta actttaaaca aatacgaggt aaatataaag gatgctctag
    43681 atcctatttt aaacaataat gtgtttaagt ctaatgatat ggttaaaata attttgaaca
    43741 atttaatcaa tatcattaag gaatatccct cccttcggag ggatcagcca gctccctatt
    43801 aatgaagata ctcaattaaa gatagaaaac tatcttttta atcaatataa attcttatca
    43861 gatagtaaag ataaagttaa gatatctggt atagatatta gtttatttaa taaagaatta
    43921 aaagagtatt gtttttctaa acgtgatgat ttttatttat atttagattc acttagagaa
    43981 agcttaaatt tagaggcacg ccacaaaatt agtggcgtgc tgatgaggcg aagcctactc
    44041 cggactacta aatagactag ttaaacctgt agatattcat aactattata taagagaagt
    44101 tttaaatggt ttagataata aagaaattat aaattatatc ttctatgttt tatttttaat
    44161 tttaacatac aacggtatga ttttagatag tgatgatgta aaagaggatg aaaaaacaaa
    44221 gataggatta acatctatta gtatggactt aggtaaattt ttatcaaggc gcaagctcta
    44281 gacttcgtct ctatatagta aagttatata aaaatagaga taaggaaaaa ttttcacaag
    44341 gagcttgctg tagtccagaa gcctaataaa agttttaaag aagaattttt aagtctctct
    44401 gctagcttcg ctagccctac ttagctttta gaagaggcgg gctatatttc ttcgaaatca
    44461 gccagcctat taaagaaaca aaaatcgata aacctaagtc tgatggaggc gttacgctaa
    44521 gttgttatta atatagacgc aagctatcga tttagaatta gtaggaggag gaaaatatag
    44581 caagtttgcg catagactat tcctacggga gagcttgtgt attctgtagc catcgaactt
    44641 cgtactgtac caggggtttg aaagagttcg ctatgaatag ttctgtaaat tatacagttt
    44701 aatgtatacc tcttgctgtt tacagtaagg ttacttaaaa aaaataaata aatatatacc
    44761 ctttctaggt agtagactat tccatatccc tatttcctga gggatacact tcgttaggta
    44821 tcaggaatat tttttttttc gctcgctata aaagtatatt tatataccat atatatataa
    44881 tttaaaaata ttatgagaat attaaaaaat caccctttat taaaattagc taatggttat
    44941 ttaatagacg cttcacaacc tagtaatata agttacttat gaaatttcgg atctttatta
    45001 ttactttgtt tagttataca aattgtaact ggagttactt tagcaatgca ctacaaccct
    45061 tcagtattag aagcatttaa ttctgtagaa catattatgc gtgatgtaaa caatggatga
    45121 ttagtacgtt acttacatag taacacagca tcagctttct tctttttagt cattatttgt
    45181 gtagatttcg tctacttttt tttgtgtaat cctttattta cttcaaacaa accttgtata
    45241 aaataccttg ctacaaaaga tgcaagatta aaaagtagta aagctcagct gcctttattt
    45301 gcactccgca aatatagcag agcactatct tctaaatcag gtatacataa catagtaact
    45361 tcttctcaca gtaaaatagg agacatagca tgtgaaacag cccccacaca taaacctgaa
    45421 aacttagcct ttctttcaga tgaagagttt ggcgaatgat tcagaggttt tgtagatgcg
    45481 gagggttgtt tttcaataca aactgtgaag aatcacttca aatttatttt cactttttgt
    45541 ctgcatattg atgaaacacc tttaattaaa tatatcatac aaagattagg tgtaggtgct
    45601 ttctctttaa gagagagctc tgtaaatttt actgtttcaa gtaaggatgc actactcgta
    45661 atttttggtg tattagacaa aagaccccta aatactagca aaaacttaaa ctacctagcc
    45721 tttagacaag cttacgatct ttatttttat cgtgaatctg ttaatatttc ctcagaacta
    45781 tctcaagaaa ttgtcaccct taaagataaa atgaataaaa agagagtaga gtttaaacag
    45841 tcgacagatc ataagataca cattactcct tactgattgc tagggtttgt agaaggtgag
    45901 ggttattttt ccacgaataa aacagattac agcttaaaat ttggtatagg gcaaacttca
    45961 caggaaataa tagtattaga agctatacag aaatattttt tagcactacc aacagctaaa
    46021 aattatgtgg aaagaaataa tactaaccta gttagcttag ccacatataa ccaagctaaa
    46081 ggtagggatt ataaggctat ggcccaacta gttataaccc agaggtattt tatatctaac
    46141 gttattatac ctttttttga caagttaacc tggttaagta aaaaatttaa ggactatgtt
    46201 gactgaaagt taattttaga ccttataaac catggttgac attttacgga agaaggtaaa
    46261 aagttgatct ctttaattac ccaaggtatg aataattata gattatctaa taacactacc
    46321 tctgaagagg atacttcacg agcagatgtg aaagaaagag cattaaaact tttatcttct
    46381 ccttcaaatt ttgaagtaca agcgaacggt aaaatattaa taaaatcctt aggtacttat
    46441 cttaaaggta gaggtaacgt aggggttaat gtcttaaata ccaaaggtga aatagtcttt
    46501 aagtttaatt ctataaaaga ttgtgctttg tttttcaatg tccatactag aactataaat
    46561 agaagattag ataagggttc tttggtggag cacgataacc aaaatctggt attccaacgt
    46621 gatgttcgtt taccttaata tcatgccatc agtattaaag ttatacaaat aatataagta
    46681 aataaagtaa atctaattaa aactaggcca aaattccatt atctttgaga gggagcaata
    46741 aaccaacacc tctagggcgt ttatatatag cagttgtcat taaacgtgtt aatattgatt
    46801 tattgctacc tgtttgttcg gctgcggatt tttttctata gaaaaaaaaa taaagcaagc
    46861 ggcagtaggc ttcgcctcat aatggaaata aaaataagag ccttgagaaa gctcttaagg
    46921 ctaaattgtg gaagtgaacc ttctgctata aaccatcaaa ttgcgggaaa cccctaaaga
    46981 aatttcaacc aagtaagtat ggtaacataa cttatggcac aggtaatgac tcgtggtacg
    47041 gtaaaatcga aatttatata cgaaagttaa atgggcaatc tgcagccaag catctactac
    47101 taatacttag taaggtgtgc agttcatcga ctaaatgttg gttggcatta tctatttgat
    47161 agtgcttaag atatagtcaa accctactcg aaagagtaca gaggtaataa agaattaagt
    47221 tgactagcaa ataaataggc aagtatcttt acccctaagc tttggttctt atctttatta
    47281 tcttttaaat gggtggtaat ccctacaact aaccatagat tactgcttag ggagaaggat
    47341 cctaactcag cctgttttgt agtatttgca ctacaaatgg taaaaggata gatttggtac
    47401 ttacacatag gaagaggtat atactacgca tcttatagag caccaagaac attgacatga
    47461 gtcataggta caataatcct tatcgttatg atagtaacag gattcctggg ttaccttaca
    47521 atagcccaaa acgactataa taataataaa ataacaacta cgacaacctt taacgataaa
    47581 agatattatt caacatcgag aaataataaa gaggagactt cgttcccacg tataaataag
    47641 tttttattag ccaaaaatct taatcctgtt tttatctatc ataatctaaa tgaagattca
    47701 gttcgtaaaa atatagctaa agaaactaag ggacttagtg gtatttatat gatcttaaat
    47761 aaagaaactt taagttatta tataggatca gcttctacag acagaattaa ctctagattt
    47821 tcaaaacatt taatatattt aaatggtagt aaaatagtta aaaattcagt taataaatat
    47881 ggtttacata attttgtctt tattgtatta gaattattcc ctgaaatagt taatcaagaa
    47941 aataataaaa aattattaga tttagaagat ttttatctaa aatctctttt acctgactat
    48001 aatatattaa ccgaagcagg atctagcttt gggtataaac atactgaagt taatagaata
    48061 aagatgaaag ctaattatag tgagaagggt agagaagaaa taggtagttt gaatagaggt
    48121 aaaactttat cttctgaaac tatagaaact atgagacaat cagctttaaa tagaaaacct
    48181 ttagactata cagaacaagg tgttttaaat atgaaaaaga attctaagcc tattatagta
    48241 aaagaattaa ataatactgt atatggcgaa tttaatagta tagttgaagc agcagaagct
    48301 ttaaattgtt caactaaaac tatacaaaga acattaaaaa gtcctagcaa aagattaaaa
    48361 agacgttgaa tagttgatta tgttaaataa ggcgggctcc gaaggataag ctcccttaaa
    48421 ttattattat agttgtagtc ctgcaagtat atagttttat gcaatttatg gaaagaaata
    48481 aaacttaaag cagagtaacc tgacaaggtt attgaagaaa ccaaatcgtt tctttggcaa
    48541 tgctagtgaa aacgatcaaa gtatatttta atataagaga tcgtcggtta ttcatataat
    48601 cgcgacagac tgggtcactg gtgggtagct gaaatgctgc ttaatgcaca gtcgaggctt
    48661 atagtagtac tttgtagcta atttaaatta gctacaaagt actactaata gaatatacga
    48721 attcaaagtt attctaacta ttattaactt tgtaaaataa atttaactta tttatggcct
    48781 gaatgaagga tttctagcca cacctataat taaacactca aacactacac ctattcctac
    48841 tccagccccc gctagagcta tagttgctaa accagctcca ataagttaac aacgatgggt
    48901 tctaaccagc cactatgatg atagaatttt acgatttaat tataaatatg ggttatacac
    48961 ccgggataga aactctcaga aatacaactt tttcaggtca ggatttaaaa agtgcatttt
    49021 gtgaagcatt aagttctcat aactataatt taagacaagc aaaaaaactt gttttagatt
    49081 tatgttttaa tagggatact gtaaggctaa attttttatt aggatatcgt gatgaagggg
    49141 taatgaatta tatattggag attgctaata agcatagaga gttttaccca ttaacccgaa
    49201 aattaataaa tcaatattta tataatctaa ctgaagatat tgcctattca tatatagaat
    49261 tttatcaaga taatgtagtt agatatcttt ttctaccaga tgaggcagat aagtttatag
    49321 ctatggtaag ggaaagtcct attctaaagc atatatatta tgttgacgcg ggttctaagg
    49381 taagaagtcc ggggtttgga gtggcaaagt ctaatctact gctacaaagt gaagtattta
    49441 agtatgaaac cgcagaaatg ttctctaaaa tacgtaatct tggtagagca gatatagggc
    49501 agatggatat gatagaaata ccatatgaag gaaatgtcat gcgggccata agaaaagatg
    49561 aggcatgaag agtattaaag gctgctaatt ttttataata attatgggtt agctttagct
    49621 tgcttattct tacagaaaaa aagtttaagg gggggcgaga ctttgtctac tgccgaagga
    49681 tggagaggaa taaaaaaaaa tatatttttt tttatactaa acgaagtttc gccctccttg
    49741 taataggtaa gcttgtatgt tttaccttat ggacaaatgt cattatgagg tgctacagtt
    49801 attactaatt taattagtgc tgttccatga attggacaag acatagttga gtcaacaaac
    49861 actattatta atttatgttt aggtattatt actttatttt taatgtacgg cgcaatgcga
    49921 acttatttac tatatttaaa agtttatact aaggaaactt ctttacctac cataggtact
    49981 atacataaga atgctctaaa aaaaagtaat aaaactttaa gattagataa acaagaatat
    50041 atttcgatac cttcatcttt tttagctttt ttagctggat taatagatgg agacggatat
    50101 attcaaataa gtaaaacacc aaaaggattt ataactatga aattagttat atcattacat
    50161 ttagaagata tttctacttt agaatatata cattctgttt taaaattagg taagattaat
    50221 atatataaag atttaaaaag ccctacttgc aaattagtta ttaataaaac tgatttacaa
    50281 gaagtattat ttcctttatt tatttataat aatatatttt tcttaactaa tactagaata
    50341 gatcaattta atttagctat gtatatatta agaaatgata taaaattaca aagtgaaatt
    50401 tcagaggtta agaatgtacc atttgttttt gaaataccta aaagtccagt agactataca
    50461 ttattacctt tttttaaaaa ttgaattgta ggatttacat gttcagaagg ttcttttttt
    50521 attaaaaaaa acaatgatgg ttgttttcaa ttaaaacaaa gaatacattc tgatttattt
    50581 gaagctttta aattgatttt ttctacaaat agaaaaatag atagtacaaa taactataat
    50641 caatttggag ttagttccaa atcagatgta caaaaagtta taaattattt ttcattttca
    50701 ggtttacatc ctttagtggg attaaaatat atacaatatg aaaaatgatt aaataatttg
    50761 cgtgcaagtt cacgttatag taaattaaat taccctaaat aacctaaaca taaattaata
    50821 attttaatgg gctccttaaa aataataaat aattattttt agaggcataa tggggaaaat
    50881 tacaaggaca tttaataaat aaacaacctc cgttttatta aattatttgt agcggaactt
    50941 aattcggtat ataaggcgca agcttaggat taagagcgtt caacgactaa tgagtgagtt
    51001 ataccaacaa taagctcaac acgataaccc ctaaatcttc ttaaagaaga tttaagaaat
    51061 agtctaaata catcttaata gatgtaaagt ataaattaaa tattctacaa aaacaatcgt
    51121 catttgagga ggtttatata cagatgaacc acattgcggc gacgtaatgt taaaaattct
    51181 gcttaatgct ggaacatctc ccatcttagg atttgcatac gacttattct tgttattttt
    51241 aacaattatt tgcgtgaaaa ttgcaatgac atggagacaa tcagcagggg tgagaagtat
    51301 tcatacttca gaagcctctc agagactaca tgcagaagat ctcacctacg cttatttagt
    51361 aggattattt gaaggagatg gatttttttc tatcacaaaa aaaggaaaat acctaacata
    51421 tgaattaggt attgaattat ctattaaaga tgtacaatta atttataaaa ttaaagcatt
    51481 attaggtata ggagttgtaa gcttcagaaa aagaaatgag gtagagatgg tatctctaag
    51541 aattagagat aaaaaacatt taaaaaactt tatactaccc atttttgata aataccctat
    51601 gttttctaat aaacaatatg attacttaag atttagaagt gctttgcttt caggtattat
    51661 atattctgaa gatttacctg aatatactag aagcaatgta cctttaaatt ctgtagaatc
    51721 tattttagat aagtcttact tttcagcttg attagtagga tttatagagg ctgaaggttg
    51781 ctttagtata tataaattaa aaaaagacaa tgattattta gtagctagtt ttgatattgc
    51841 ccaaaaagat ggtgatattt taataaaagc tataagtaag tatttatctt ttaccaccac
    51901 ggtttattta gacaagtatg attgttctag attaaaagtt acaagtgtaa gatcaataga
    51961 gaatactatt aattttttag atagagcacc ggtaaaacta atgggaaata aaagattaca
    52021 atacttatta tgaataaaac aattgcgtac aatatctaga tatgcggaaa aaataaaaat
    52081 accttcaatt tactaaataa acaagagatc atgatatagt ccgatcaatg aagagattta
    52141 ttgagtgtag tgagagtatt taattaatat taaatacgtg actaccaaca caaatgctct
    52201 gtaaataacg caacattaaa cagattcttc gctttacatt ttgtattacc gtttatttta
    52261 gcggcattag ttttaatgca tatgatagct ttacatgata cagctggatc aagtaatcca
    52321 ttaggagttc cagtatatta tgatagaatg cctatggctc cttatttctt atttaaagat
    52381 ttaattacta tatttatctt tatatttgtt ttaggaatat ttgtattctt tatgcctaat
    52441 gttttaggtg atagtgataa ttatataatt aggaaagcta gttattgtca gaatgaactt
    52501 ctggctacaa gaaaccatca aattgcggga aaaccctaaa gcaatttcaa ccaagcagac
    52561 atggtaacat agtttgtggc acaggtaacg actcgtggta tggtaaaatc gaaattgatt
    52621 atctaatgtc tgataaatgg gtaatccgca gccaagcacc tatcactgta tttacagtga
    52681 ggtgtgcagt tcatcgacta aatgttggtt ggcgcaagct taagatatag tcaagcccct
    52741 ttcgaaagaa tgcaggatct tttttttgat aagaagattt cgttaaatgg ataggtttag
    52801 tagtcctacg gactcagcaa gctcctattt agggagaatg ccttagtcag gcgtaactgt
    52861 tatttaatta ctttctatac ttttttaaag actgaaagtt atatatcctc tttttatcaa
    52921 aataattctc tcctgacgga atctgccgac agtcttaaac ctgcccgtgt aggaaaagta
    52981 ggaaataaag aaatgactct ttatgaagtt aaaagtttat ttcaaactat aaagaattca
    53041 gatccttcat atgaaggatc tgaaaaagaa tttggtttac ttgccaatgg tttctggcaa
    53101 gcggaagggt atataggagg tatatttaga tctgagttga atttttatcc tatctgctca
    53161 gctactcagt tgttttctga agaaagcgcg aaatttttta ttagattaga caaagcttta
    53221 tgtaataaag gaacttttag tataacttta aatagctttg gtaagtttgt tattgcttat
    53281 agattatccg gttgagatac ttttttttct gtatttgttc cttatttcta tatgcaatat
    53341 ggtgaaaaat atcgtgctat tctaaaacta aaaaaaattt atgaattaaa agattatatt
    53401 aaacatcaca gttcagacga taaggctaaa gttttattag tgagtcttgt ttattcttta
    53461 actgctcatt ctcctcgtta taaagtaagt ttagaagaaa aattaatttc tttaaattta
    53521 gatcagggct tattgaaaga attaccttta tataaagaaa atgatgtaaa accatctttc
    53581 ttatttatat tagggttctt tttaggtgat ggtactttac atttgaaact ggaatgaaaa
    53641 gacaaaaata gtactgttgt tattgttcct ttatttaata taatacaatc taatgtagaa
    53701 tcaaataaat atataatgga aagaatgact agttgtttaa acgctttgaa tattaaagct
    53761 aatttagaca aaggtactaa tacttttact ttaacagtaa aaggtattga taatgtattt
    53821 aattctttat ttcctttatt gaaaaaatat tcgcatttct tatatgggaa aagagatagc
    53881 tttaatttat tagtatgagt agaggggcta attagatcag gaggccatca cacttatttt
    53941 ggtctaaaag cgcttgtata tagaatatat catagtacta atgagcgtat tacagacaaa
    54001 gaagtttgaa tgagccgtct tgaggactga ttaaaagcag tttctgctcg tagagaatgt
    54061 ggagaatatt atatttcacc tatatacact tctaataaac agattatagg ttgacaagta
    54121 cgtttcccct ctactttaaa gttaccaaaa tccaataaag catttatgtc ttcaacctgt
    54181 ggtggtcaag ataaagcttt agcaatagct gtgcagtata gagataaaat tctttcagat
    54241 tgaattaatc ttaattttta gtggctggct ggcgtgcctc ttcaaagaaa ttatgcccgc
    54301 ctcttcaata tgttttcacc ttagtaaata taaagtaccc gcttcgcgct tcgcactaat
    54361 gagagataga ggtagtaaca aatctgacta actaatctgg gctaacccta tgcaaacacc
    54421 acctgccata gtacctgaat gatatttatt acctttctat gctattttaa gatctattcc
    54481 taataaatta ttaggagtta tcgcaatgtt agctgcaata ttaattattt taatattacc
    54541 taaggctgac ctaggtttaa caaagggttt acaatttaga cctttaagca aggcggcttt
    54601 ctacgtcttt ttagtgaact ttttaatatt aatgcaaata ggtgctaaac atgtagaaag
    54661 tccttttata gaaataggac aactaagtac tgctttatat ttttctcatt tcttatttat
    54721 attaccggca gtaagtatat tagaaaatac tcttgtagat ttagaattac aaaataatgc
    54781 caaaaatata tagggttaat gctatgtata gcttgctttt tactacaaag tagtgctgtg
    54841 tagcccctcc ggggctcgtg gtattttttt tttcgaaaaa aaatactaca cacgaacgag
    54901 taaaaaaaaa ataaagtttt ctttattttt tttttattgc tagagcgagg ggcgctagct
    54961 ctccgtctcc gattccgtag gaatcggaat acggagagct tgcgcctgga atactcgtta
    55021 gcagcgtctg ctaagtaagg cactgctttg tagtactagc aaagattaag attgtaaacg
    55081 gttttacacg gtgattgcag atcatttgaa tgaggttcaa ttcctcctta atctttattt
    55141 tatttagtag tgctgtagtg ctagcactag cactagcaag tttgagcaag ctcttgcttg
    55201 ctgattattt ttttctgtgc ttctgtgcga agcatacaga aaaaaatcag aaggactatt
    55261 actctaactt atataattat taaaggtaaa aaaaacaata cgagcttgct gattattttt
    55321 ttctgtgctt ctgtgcgaag catacagaaa aaaatcagaa ggactattac tagacgaagt
    55381 ctagcccccc ctccagaaga atgcctcccg gagggaatat ggctactgac agtttattat
    55441 tatagcttgc gagtccatcc atatcccttt gggatcagta ggactactaa ctgtatgttt
    55501 taatccttta ttaattatag attaactaat atttagaata tacaaataag ttactactac
    55561 agatgaattt ttttttattg tagttttagt accttagcac gtagtatcgc ttgcgagcaa
    55621 tttcgttgta ggcttaacta tactataata atttcactaa atagccacga tagtggttat
    55681 tttaaagatt ggggctgctt ttctgctata gctgcttctt gctttatacc tataaagcaa
    55741 gaagcagcta agcaaacaga agtagctgac aaaataaata tttgtattta aaatgtttta
    55801 gaatagtact tttatggctg ctagcttgcg tatttgaact tttctccagg tgaacgaagt
    55861 ttctagtagg agtacacttc gttagaggga ggcgcccccg aagaagtacc ccctcttcgc
    55921 accgtccccc tctagtatcg ctacctagaa tggagttcct atcctacgga gagcttgtgc
    55981 caatatatcg gctaagcaga aattcgcaag ctagcaaact agaagtatat gctacgtata
    56041 ttgcaccact agtaaccata atcgaataat ttgatagatc aggctagata gcttattact
    56101 gcttgcgagt ccatccatat ccctttggga tcaggaggac tactaagtag cagatataat
    56161 ctaacccacg ttatcatttt ttttatttag taatagctat cccgatcccc gaccctctct
    56221 ccggggggaa aaaatctttt tactattccg agctttcgcg attcgttccc ctaacgaagt
    56281 gtatgaatgc cacccagagg gatatggaat cggcagattt tttttcttcg aaggcgctag
    56341 ctcttcagcc tacccctcgc tatcggggat ggggatgaaa cgaagtttac tcttcgttca
    56401 catgagctct cagaaggatg cccccttgtt tctttaaccc gctatatccc tccgggatca
    56461 gcgaacaaag ttccctcctg cttttactaa tcctagagga ggagcttgcg tatacgaagt
    56521 ctcttcgtga aacgaatagc gccatatccc tccgggtacg caggctaagg gttaaaatat
    56581 aatatgattt tgtagaaccg ttatcacatt aatttatagt ggggagctct agcaaactcg
    56641 ctcgtaatta ttaattaaaa atattagtta ataactttta agtgaaaaat tatgttcaca
    56701 aagagtactt taattatttc ctaattttgt ctttagataa ggagagttgt tcccaccagc
    56761 ctaatttgac cttaagatcc caaatgtcta tgggtatgga aagatgattt aattctacaa
    56821 atgctaaaga tataggtaca ctatatttaa tcttcgctct tttctcagga ttattaggaa
    56881 cagctttttc agtgttaatt agacttgaac ttagtggacc tggagtacaa tatatttcta
    56941 ataatcaatt atataacagt gtaattacag ctcacgctat attaatgata ttcttcatgg
    57001 tcgacaattg aagactattt aattttaatt ttcaagctag cacccttcga atattttttt
    57061 caaagaaaaa aattacagag gtcgctctca ataataacca aaacaacact attactatta
    57121 caaatagtaa taataataat tctaataaaa ataacgatga agataaaata ccactatata
    57181 ctaaagtata tatagaaaac ccttttaata atagaaatct tatcttaaaa gtatcgaaaa
    57241 atcaaaaagg tgtttatgtt tgagaaagta atgatcatgc ttatgtaggg cattctatca
    57301 atttgtataa tagaataagt tcttacttta tgccatctat tcttcaaact aaagcacgta
    57361 gagtgttacg ttattttaat aaacacggat ttcaagatac aaatcttaca atttatataa
    57421 tggatgagaa ttctagctta gatgacgttg taagcttaga acagcatttt atagatactt
    57481 taaaaccaag tttaaacgta gatttggtgg caagcagttc tggttatcat gaaccaatgg
    57541 gccaagaaat aagagataga ttacgtaaac aaagaggtac tcctgtatat atttataacg
    57601 tagaagattt tactttatta tatatatttg aatcgaaaca acatatgtat gattcaataa
    57661 gtattcatca taaaacttta aataactgtt tagatgcagg tacagtgtat ttagatactt
    57721 tatttttatc tttggattta atagaagaat ctgaaaatac gaatttatta actctagagg
    57781 gaataaaaga gttggtaaat gaaaaacgtg cattatatac agttaaacat cctgcttcta
    57841 tttctatttt agcagaattt aaagacgatt caagtaagaa tctggaattt tcatcgttaa
    57901 caagtttagc taatcactta aaaggagatc gtgtaactat tagacaatat ttaaaaggtg
    57961 taaaatcagg ttattataga ggaaaatgaa aatttacata taaagattaa atagaaaggc
    58021 atggccgggt aaggcagaaa tgctttactt tattttcact atatgcagga atccccttag
    58081 agcctttaaa actagtaccg cagactatat gttagcagtg gaatacagtg acattttaaa
    58141 ggattgggta atccgcggga aaccaaagat aattttgtta tcgagtagga tcctaagaga
    58201 ctacacgtga aatatcttag tgtatatttt ataatattca aagataaaga tatagtccgt
    58261 acatattcga aagattatga gtaaacgtat gcctgcatta ataggtggat tcggaaattt
    58321 tctaatgcct ttaatggtag gaggtcctga catggcattc cctagattaa ataatattag
    58381 tttctgatta ttacctccta gtttattatt attaatattc tctgcttgta ttgaaggagg
    58441 tgtgggtaca ggttgaacac ttttgaagga taaggtgttg ctctttggta acttagaggc
    58501 aataaaactc tactcgatgc gtgaaaccct tgaagtttat atagcttata ctattatcta
    58561 ctcactttta attttagtag taataatgtt aatagtattc ttaggttttc ttataaaaaa
    58621 cctaagtaca agacaatatg cctgggaact aactaaatta atgtttagaa cccatcagag
    58681 actaaacgta gagcatccta atgaaaataa taatttattt gaccattcta aatcaattaa
    58741 tagatttaaa tattacgaaa ataaagataa tttccatcaa tgattagtag gttttactga
    58801 tggtgatgga agtttttcga ttgtcagagt agctgaaaga aaatgaaccc tattttttaa
    58861 attaactcag agtacttata atttaagagc tatacatttt attaaaaatc aattaggcgt
    58921 aggttcaatt tacgtagata gcgattgtaa taaagcagat tttaggataa gagatagaaa
    58981 aactataggt gctacgattt tacctatttt tgataaatat cctctattga ctagtaaata
    59041 cttttcatat ttaaaattta aaaaagcata tgaaatatta gaaaatccca atttatctac
    59101 tcaagataaa gataatttat tactagcact acaaaaagaa caaatgcctt tagattatat
    59161 ttctcctgca tgaaaaacag taaactatga agttaatgat acaaataaag ctaaatctgt
    59221 tatgagtaaa tattgactta taggtttcac tgaagcagaa ggaagttttt atcttgtaaa
    59281 taaagcttct actcgtattg ttcatgcctt tgaaataact caaaaattag attttatcgt
    59341 tttaaaagct atagctcata tattgggtat aagtgtaagt agaaaaaaat tacgagcttc
    59401 gcgccacaca gtagttacta caaattcacg ggctatttca aatataatag attactatag
    59461 taaaactatg aaaggtataa aagctgtaga atttagaatt tgagctagat cttatgtgaa
    59521 atataaaggt aactatgaaa aattaaatag tataagagaa aatataagag ttttcagaca
    59581 aatcaggctc cgctcttaat gacaaattta aatataaaga ttaagatcta gaatggatta
    59641 ggatgaaggt atagtccaaa ctatcatgaa aatgatagaa ataacgatag tatttaaaag
    59701 agtatgctgc atattttata aaatatgccg cgactaaata tgaggttata aatacaaaaa
    59761 tgttatcccc cattatcagg attacaaagt cacagtggac caagtgtaga tcttgcaata
    59821 tttactttac atttaacagg ggtaagtagt ttattaggat caataaattt catcacaaca
    59881 attgtgaaca tgagaacacc aggaataaga ttacacaaac tagccttatt cggatgagcc
    59941 gtagttataa cagcagtatt acttttatta tcattacctg tattagctgg taaaatactg
    60001 ccagtgttaa atttggcaaa ttgctggaaa cagatatatt tatttattat atctttatta
    60061 gcaggatgct tattttatta taaattatta agtatcttca gagactattc gccaaaattt
    60121 gtatgtttta aatcttattt aaatatagat cgtaaattct tttctgtaaa aagaaaaatt
    60181 ccatcatgag gtacgcctac taataatgga gaatttgatc ctaaattttc ttcgtattta
    60241 gctggtataa ttgaaggaga tggtactatt atagtaccta aaagagaaag atcacttaaa
    60301 ggtgacttat attacccttc aatacaaata gtattcgatt cgagagattt tcctttagct
    60361 ttaatgttac aatctaaatt aaatcatgga tctatttcta aaaaaaaagg ttctagtgct
    60421 tatgtcttaa caattaataa attagaaggt atatttctaa tagccaatgt tataaacggt
    60481 tatatgagaa ctcctaagat ttatgcttta catagattaa ttgattgatt aaatctaaga
    60541 tttgatttta atataaccaa gaaaaataaa gatataagtg atataaattc taacagttga
    60601 ttagcagggt ttatagacgc agatggtcat ttttcagtaa gaacgacttt agtaacggag
    60661 caggcttcgc ctactaaata tccaaaaata gaatgtaaat ttgaattatc gcaaagacaa
    60721 aatgatcata attatgaaaa taatttggaa tatttgagtc taattgcgga ctttttatct
    60781 tctactgtta aagaaaccag aatgaatagg ccaaaccctg aatatagagt tagaactaca
    60841 aatgtagata gtaattttat attagttcaa tatcttgagc aatatccttt attttctagt
    60901 aaatatttaa actataaaga ttgaataaaa gtattgtcat attttaaagc caaaagtcat
    60961 acaaaatctg agtctattaa agctatagtt gaaattaaag cacaaatgaa taataaaaga
    61021 acagaattta attgagatca tttaaataat ttatataact tatacaaata aaacatagtc
    61081 ccaacaatat ggcgacatat tgagtgtctg ccttaaacag ttttgtttat gaggttaatt
    61141 aattaaccat gagacctggt ctagcaggcc aagaatattt ttttgggtat tacaatggtt
    61201 cttacagacc gtaattttaa tacttcattc tttgaagtag ccggtggtgg agaccctata
    61261 ttattccaac atcttttctt aagagatatt ttaattaatt attatatttt agctattatt
    61321 ccaataatta aaatagccaa aaaatctagc tttttattta aattaaatta tagtacttct
    61381 tcaacaagta atttttgttt agaatccttt tactccaaat ataatgaaca tttacctggc
    61441 aatacctcac cctcaaaaaa attcttaact tgatttatag gatttacaga aggtgaagga
    61501 tcttttatcg taaataatag aggtgatctt tgtttcgtta ttacacaaag taacctagat
    61561 atctatgtat tagaatatat aaaagaaatt ttagggtttg gtaaagtaat acctcaatct
    61621 aaaactacaa gtagatatgt tactcaaaat aaaaaagaaa tagaattgct tgttcattta
    61681 tttaacggta atcttatatt accacgtaga aaggaaaaat ttgaagaatt tgtaaaagga
    61741 tttaatacat gagtaactaa aggaagaatt caattaaata cagttgaaat aaaacatacc
    61801 tatattttac ctagtttata taacaactga ctttcaggtt ttactgacgg agaaggttgt
    61861 tttacttgtt caataaataa agataaagga ttcagtttta attttaatat ttctcaaaaa
    61921 tgagagcaag atgttaaaat actagaacat ctctgttcat tatttaatgc aggtaaagta
    61981 tccaaacata gttctgataa tgcctatgaa tatagaatag gcggattaga aaattgtaga
    62041 aatgtattta cttattttaa taactataac ttaataacga aaaaatctgc ttcatatgta
    62101 gcatgaaaag aagtacatgg tgatttatta aataaaaatc acttagatcc tataaaacga
    62161 gttgaattaa aagaaaaagc taaattaatt aataaattta attaaagtat agggaaaaaa
    62221 agtcaaggtt taacgtataa gttatgaaac tctcaggaca gatgtaaaaa gatataagat
    62281 ccgtaagagt aaatattcta tatagaatat accttagatt tagttagtat ttagcggata
    62341 ttacttgtaa ctcttaagta taatgcgtat ataataaagt atacgttatt gtacatgtta
    62401 atagataaca taaggaaaag ttaatataaa tactagcaac actagtgtta acggtcaatg
    62461 aatattctca ttcgaagacc gtcggttatt taagtgaccg ctacagactg gttcactggt
    62521 gggtagctga aatgctgctt aatgtacagt cggtttcttc cgtatttccg atatacgcac
    62581 aagcccatga ttattatatc actggtacct ggatttaaca agagaaaaac aagtaagtta
    62641 aatttgaaga aatggattct tcggtcaaaa atggcccttt aaattcaatt tatcgcaaca
    62701 aactataagc gaggagttcg ttttatattt attaggtact atgcacataa gttgtacttt
    62761 gttgtacacc gttatagtaa aaatcctaaa aatttacgat aattcgcaag taaccaacgc
    62821 gcttagcacg ctagtaggaa cttcagaggc catacgtttg ttaaacataa aatcaattca
    62881 taatcttagt aagtccccta atagtttaag atttaaacaa tgactagccg gattaataga
    62941 cggagatggt tgtttttcat tatctaaaaa aggttatgct agtttagaaa ttacaatgga
    63001 cattcgagat gagtgtgctt tacaagctgt aaaaaacgtt tacggaggtt caattaaatt
    63061 aagatcaggt gtcagtgcac taagatatag attacatagt aaagaaggtt ttctaaatct
    63121 tattaatgat gtaaacggtc atataagaaa ccctaataga ttgatacaat taaattatat
    63181 ttgtgtaaaa tatgatatag tattaaaata tcctgaaaag ttgactagag ataatggttg
    63241 attatcggga tttttcgatg cagatgggtc aattactata aagagtacag atggacaatt
    63301 atctatttct gcaggccaaa agacatctga gttattaaca cctttagttg aacagtttgg
    63361 gggttatgtc tacatagata gaggtggaaa tggttcattt aaatgatatg tgactaagaa
    63421 agaagatgta cttaacctga tagaatattt taaaaaatat ccctctagat cagctaaaaa
    63481 taatagattg cacttagtgc ctaagatata tgaattgaag agtatgaaag ctcatactgc
    63541 gccttcaggg tctttattag ctaaaagctg agagactctt atggctaaat gaaaaaatta
    63601 cggataaatt atgtttaaag atatggtcca aacattttag tgttacacgt tacacactaa
    63661 aatgtagcat cccgaggtaa aaattataag cctcataatg ttgctgtatg ctggaaacac
    63721 ttcgatatca agttttaaat actccccttt caaagatata gtaaaaaagt taaaacaatg
    63781 aagtcaatca gcaggtaaca cttttaaggt taaccttaaa agtggaacct cagagactat
    63841 atgcgacaat actgaaacaa taaaaaatat ttctattcat gtggctactc atttaaaacc
    63901 cctaaacgat gaacaatttg ggcattattt agctggtttg atagatggag atgggcattt
    63961 tagtagcgaa gctactaaac aacaattagt cattgtattt agttcacctg acgttaaatt
    64021 agcctattat ataaaagaag taataggatt tggtaatgta aaaaaagtta aagataaaaa
    64081 tgcttactta tatattatat ctaacaaaga aggtttattt agagtaatta atttaattaa
    64141 tggtaaattg agaactttaa ataaatttaa tcaagttctt aataatatat tagcttaccc
    64201 tacatatgca aaagaaaatc tagaatttaa aataaatgat tctaataatt tatataatca
    64261 ttgaatagcc ggattttcgg atgcagatgc tagttttcaa ataaaaatta ttactagaga
    64321 tgataagcct agacctgaaa ttagattaaa ttaccaagta gtacgctccg ctaaaaaaga
    64381 taatcctata ttgttattat taaaggaatt ttttggaggt aatataggtt atagatcaag
    64441 tcagggtact tattattatg gatcaactag ttttggttca gctaaaaagg tgattaatta
    64501 ttttgatcat tttcatttac aatctagtaa acatattaat tatcttaaat gaagaaaagc
    64561 ttatttactt atacaaaaaa aagatcattt aacggaaaaa gggttagata aaataagaaa
    64621 attcaaaatt tctatgaata gaaattcagt ataagataga gtcctaacaa agatgtaaat
    64681 ctttgagtat taattataat agatctagac attaagttaa acttcctaat attagtagga
    64741 ctaactctat gttttattta cgactattaa attaatcaaa attaatgtta tatattaatc
    64801 gtgccagctt tcggtataat tagtacaact atctcaacta attcaaataa accaatattt
    64861 gggtacatag gaatggtcaa ttggcctacg ttaattaata attacgtaaa acccctctat
    64921 atgctgggaa cctctaacat cttaaatact agaaataata agtatttcag tgaaaatttt
    64981 aaggatatta caatgagcaa tcagcaggta aataaattta tattgtttat aaaggagatt
    65041 actctcttta tatattttat tttttataac ctcagagact acacgagggg aatctttcaa
    65101 tctgaaagat taagatatag tccaatattt tataaaagta ctcgaagatc gtttaataat
    65161 gcagtacctg taaataaagt atttaaaaga aattactcta ttgataatcg tttacataaa
    65221 ctagatccta attgggtgac aggatttgta gacgctgagg gttgtttttc tacaataata
    65281 gaagtatctg aggatctaaa acgaaaagtt agagtttcct ttgaaataaa tttacacgaa
    65341 aaagatgaac aaatcttggt aagtattaag tctttttttg gtgtaggaca agtatataac
    65401 agatcagata aaaaaatttc tatatacaga gtaactaatg taaactacat aaaagataat
    65461 ataatacctc attttataga gtaccctctt atgagtaaaa aagctctaga ttttttatta
    65521 tgatcaaagg ttatagaaat tattctgaac aaagagcatc taagtgagga aggattttta
    65581 aaagtacttt cttattatgc atatataaac actggagtgt ccaaaaaggt tcaaaaatac
    65641 tatcctaata ttatacctgc ggataaaccg gatacgtttt tacctgaaac tttgcatcct
    65701 cagtgagtat ctggatttgt agcgggggat ggagggtttt ctatttacat tagatctgct
    65761 aaggattatg taatctcaga aaaagtatct tgtagatttc acattgctca acacattaga
    65821 gacttagagc taatgaaatt attcataaaa ttttttgatt gtggttctgt aggagtaaga
    65881 tctaataaag ctacacctag atgtgacttt tacgtacaag atttttttct tatagtagaa
    65941 aaaatcttac ctcattttga tacttatccg ttattaaatt taaaacagca agattatctt
    66001 tgttttaaag aatgtgtatc tattattaag tcgaaaaccc atttaactcg tgaaggttta
    66061 aataaaatta aaagtttaaa cttagagatg aattctaata ggttaaaata atactttatt
    66121 tacgtaaaat atcgctatgc tatgatgtct ataggaatac taggatttat agtatgaagt
    66181 tgtgttatgg cttcacccta tagtgatata gggagtacaa ttaatttcgc tatatgctgg
    66241 aacagtttag tgctaattag taccttgtat ggtaaaaatc taattagcta tactcaatca
    66301 gcagacaatc tgtccctgta ttccttaaag gataacaaac agagtgtctc agagactaca
    66361 cgcgaaacat cttttaaatt ttccgcattt catatttatt ataatacatt atttaaaaat
    66421 aaagaccctt tatctgatga atgattaact tgatttattg ggtttgcaga gggggatgga
    66481 gctattcaaa cctacgatga gggtaaaaga gttcgttttg ttcttactca aaaagaaagt
    66541 gatatacttc ataaaataca atttaaattt aacataggtg ttgttaaaca ttttcctcaa
    66601 ggaaagagtg gaaaaaataa tgatttttat agatgaatgg tagataaccc ttcacatatt
    66661 ttacttttag ctttattatt taatggtaat atagctcaaa gccatagaat taaacaatta
    66721 gctctatgag ttaatgcttt aaataatcgt tttggttctg aaactataaa gttaaataat
    66781 actcctgttc cagttacatt acaggatggt tgattatcag ggtttactga tgctgaagga
    66841 tgctttaatg tatctattac agctaactct agatatacat taggtcatgt tataaaaatg
    66901 cgttatatat tagatcaaaa agatggtgtt atactaaata aagtatacga attatttgga
    66961 tttggtaaag taacattaag atctggaact aaggatgttt atcgttatac agctaccgga
    67021 tttaaagcat tgcatgatgt gatagtatac tttaaattat ttccattaca aactaaaaaa
    67081 gctttttctt ttgaaaaatg attaattgtt cataaccaag tgtataataa attacattta
    67141 actgatgaag gattatcaca agtaagaact ctgcaaaaac aaattaattt aaataatagt
    67201 acgacaaata aagtaggagc ggcgctagaa aaaaaataat ttattatttt ttttttaatc
    67261 gctacaaaga tgaagatata gtccgacact tcttgtgaaa gaagcataca gagctagcac
    67321 cttgtatggg taaataaaaa aaatatttat taacggtttg gcatcacatg tacacagttg
    67381 gattagacgt ggataaactt gtgttcacgg taaaaatctt gctatatgct ggaaactctt
    67441 gattaagtag tccactcgtt tttatagcgt taggcacaat ctacttatat ttaacaagac
    67501 aatcagcagg aaactttttt tgttttagta caatggctaa ggccgctact aaaaatactt
    67561 ataataaatg atttgaatta cctaaaatat ctgagcatgt ccctattcat aatagtaatc
    67621 ttaatgatga agagcttggt tattttttag ctgggttaat agaaggtgat ggttgattcg
    67681 gtaagaaaga actacatata gtgttttccg aaaatgattc atctttggct taccttatta
    67741 aaaaacgtat aggtcacggt aatatatata aaattaaaga taaaaaagct gtgagatata
    67801 tttgtaaaaa taaagaaggc ttatctatta ttttatcttt aattaatggg aaatttgtaa
    67861 gtaattataa atatgaacaa ttaattaaac ataattatag tgaagatttt aatattaata
    67921 tattacctcc cttaatgtct ttatctttag ataattattg attggcgggt tttactcaag
    67981 ctgatggatg tttccatata agtgttgtaa aaagtaaaac acacaaagct ggatatagta
    68041 taagattaga attttcttta aagcaaaatg atgtattacc tttaagatta ttatataatg
    68101 aattagaaat gggtaatctt tctcaatatc atacaggtgt atgatgttat aaaagtacag
    68161 gatataaaac tgcagctcat ttaattaatt actttgataa atataatatt tttgctggta
    68221 aatatgtaga ttatattaaa tttagaaaag tttatattat gataacagag ggtaaacatt
    68281 tagaagagaa aggtatcaaa aaaattaaaa gtatttcatc aaaaggatcc tcagagacaa
    68341 gcacgcaaga aatttaacat attacgttaa attaagatac tgtccaaatt actaagttcg
    68401 acaagagctt actttacagc agctacatta ataatagctg tacctacagg tataaaaata
    68461 ttctcatgat tagctacttg ctatggagga tctataaaaa tgacaccttc tatgttattc
    68521 tcattaggtt ttgtatttat gtttacaata ggagggttaa taaaaaacca cttagctctc
    68581 cctttaaaga tcgctatatg ctgggaactt ctgacaatta tactactaga attatattca
    68641 gtgacaatgt ataattttga acaatcagca gggaacctac gggtatttaa tgctttagta
    68701 ggacccttag agactacacg cgatcctcgt aatatattta cgagaagata tagtccgtga
    68761 aataaaaatg cattaatagg ctccgcctct tcatttagta acaatagttt taattcaaaa
    68821 actatttata gcttacgtaa ccattactca acttctagta aagaagataa tacaaaaaat
    68881 ttcgtagctt tagctgtatt cccgccgaag gcgggataca cttcgttagt agcaccacta
    68941 aagatatatt ctcaatttaa agaggataga tcttctattt taaaagaaca aaaagataaa
    69001 tcagggattt actgtttaat aaataacata aacgggcatt cttatatagg tagttctatt
    69061 aacttagctt ctagaatgaa aaattatctt aacaatactt tcttaaaaag tagacaaaat
    69121 gctaatatgc ccattgtaaa agctttactt aagtatggtc aatctaactt tactttacta
    69181 atagtggagt atgtagaacc ccaggtttta actgttagag agacttattt tataacatct
    69241 atattgcctt attataatgt attaaagcaa ggttattctt ctttaggata taagcataca
    69301 gaagaaacta aacaattatt atcagaattg gctagtaata gagtacatag tgatacaact
    69361 aaaggtttaa tagctaaagc tttaacaggt gaaaataacc ctttttataa taaaagtcat
    69421 tctatggaaa gtaaagtaag aatgatagaa gctaaatcag cttatcctgt ttatatttat
    69481 gattccttta aaaatttatt ggttattttc ccttccgttt catctttagc tcatttaatt
    69541 aaatctaatc actctactat tgttgaggct ataagagagc aaactatatt tagaggtgaa
    69601 tgatatttta ccaatatacc ttataatata agtgataatc ctttaatatc taattgaaca
    69661 cataaagaat gtaaagaatt aatattagat attaataata tgagtcatat tagaaaagga
    69721 atatttgtgt acgatactaa taaaaatttc atacgtaagt atgaaggagt aacggatgca
    69781 caaagagact taaatattag tcatagtaca attaaaaaat atgctaaaat agggggttgt
    69841 tataatggtt acatatttag ttatgaaaga ttaaatgatt aatgtatttt attcggttaa
    69901 aaattataaa tagacccatt aggggatcac tgacctaatg aaacgacagt gagtggtata
    69961 ttactatttt tggtttcatt tattttatta aataaaaata tacttaatgc tttggataga
    70021 ttaagggctt cgcctactaa caaggccttg aaaatatacg aaaatttcta taaagataga
    70081 aaagatttat ataaagagtt taaagaagat aaaacaggat atatttacat gatagttaat
    70141 aaattgaatg gtaaatgtta tgtaggaagc tcaagatcaa ttaaaactag actatataac
    70201 tattttaatt tggccttggc tgctgcacaa aaaggaagac ctatttcaag tgctattata
    70261 aaatacgggc ttgttaattt tgctttcatt gttttagaga aagtagattt aaatgtacat
    70321 aacttagaag aaagagaaac tttttggtag tccgtaggac tcagcacgct ctcaattaat
    70381 taaacctgaa tataatgcag tgaaggaagc agctagaaat ataggcgtcc cacatctgca
    70441 atacactaag ttaagaattt caaagagtag atcttcagcc tctgtatata tttacgatga
    70501 atttaaaaca ctgttagtta tagttccttc tttaagatca cttgcagtac aattaggaag
    70561 ttcttctatt agtatagctt taaagagagc tatggcagat aaatctttat ttagatcttc
    70621 ttgatatata tccaatcaac tctttaatga aaacgataaa cctttaatgg aggttgattc
    70681 tattgagtat atgagtttaa tagaaaaaat gaagagtcaa aaacatatta gaaaagccat
    70741 ctttgtattt aaagatggag aatttcttca aaaatatgat ggaatactgg ctgcagcaaa
    70801 agctttaaat atttctcatg atacaataag atctaatatt gaaaaaaaat actacgtaca
    70861 atgggtactt atttagttac catagaagta actaatataa ttaaatcgaa cacatacacg
    70921 tgagtggtgt tgtgttagct aatgcttcac ttgatatagc cttccacgat acttattatg
    70981 tagttgctca aatgggcctg aatggtatat cttcttttaa gtgctatttt gcaactgact
    71041 atatgctgga aactgtatta tttgcatatt gtttactatt tatttatacg gcttatcttt
    71101 ataaattaga tgttagtaag aatatttttc ttttaaatag tcaaaataac aatatagcaa
    71161 taagttctga acttatgaat acacaatcag cagaaaactg aaaaggattc tcagagacta
    71221 tacgtcagtt acctgatact gaagattata aattttgaaa ttgatttgcc ggtataatag
    71281 atggggatgg aaattttgat attagaacaa attctactaa taaacaaaga gttcttaaac
    71341 aaatcagaat aaaattacat aatagagata ttagaatttt aacacacata caaaattatt
    71401 tacatatagg tagaattaga gcagataaaa ataaacctta ttcaatatat atagtatcta
    71461 caaaagaaga gatgaaatat attttagaac atattaatgg attaatcaga cttaaagtac
    71521 caggttttaa agaagcttgt gctttataca atctagatta tattgaagct gattataata
    71581 taaaattata tgatccttat tatgcaggtt taatagatac tgacggttct atagtattta
    71641 attatgctgg aaatagaata gaatgtaatt tggaatttga atataatgaa tattcttcca
    71701 agttaaattt tgataatact ctattaaatt ctaaacctac tattattaaa cgtaaaagat
    71761 caaactcctt atcccaaagg gatcagcgcg cttcgctaga aaaagaattc tcatctataa
    71821 cctttaaatt tcaaaatgtt aataatatgt tatttatata tgattacttt atgcataata
    71881 gattatattc tgatattaaa ttttacagag taagtaaaat taaacctttc atagaaatta
    71941 ggggatataa aacatcacct aaaggtagta tagaacataa aatatactca gatttcatga
    72001 ttaattgaat taaatataat aaccctttat gatataaagt accttttgtt accaaacatt
    72061 tgggggttag ccctagtcca tccatatccc ttagggatca ggaggacgag caagctcctg
    72121 aaaataaata acatattaat tacaggtaaa gatatagtcc acaattttat taaatactaa
    72181 aaatagcatt tccactacgt attaagtatg ggagctgtat tcgcaatgtt tgctggttga
    72241 tacttctgaa tacctaaaat attaggttta aattataact taaatttagc taaagttcaa
    72301 ttctgacttt tattcatagg ggtttttcta aagggaagta cttttgtaat gaaggataga
    72361 ttacatagat gattttctac aaagcgtaga aattctcagt ttgatcctaa agagtttgaa
    72421 ttattttttg aaaatgttaa caaagaaaaa agaaatatat ataaagaatt aagaaaaaaa
    72481 tcaggtgttt atttgtttat aaataacatt actaatgatt tatatatagg tagtagcaca
    72541 aatttaacta gcagaatggt tagttattat tactatacta actcacaaaa accatctaag
    72601 ttagttataa ttagagctat gaaaaaatat ggtttagata atttttcttt ggcaattata
    72661 gaattatgtg aaaaagatct ttgtttaata ttagaacaaa aatgaattga tcattataca
    72721 cctaaatata atgttttaac tgtagtattc ccggagggaa tcggcaattc attagtagct
    72781 tgcgcacaca aacatagtat cgacacaatt actaaattaa aagaaaaact aagcaaagag
    72841 aatcatccta agtttggtag tgtgacttca actgagacaa agaaagctat tagtgacagt
    72901 ataaagtatt tttatacaga aaatagccat ccaagtaaag gattgaaagg ttcattagct
    72961 cctcaatatg gtataggagg taaattcgtc tattgttata atagacaagg tgaagaattg
    73021 attttccctt ccataaatgg agctagacaa cacttcaaag ttagatgaac tcttgtaaaa
    73081 aataatatgg ataaaaatga atgaataact cttaatggtg aagattgatt aatacaatct
    73141 atccctaaac aaaattaatt tgattagccc ctcccaatcc ttctatatgc tggaaactct
    73201 cataaagctt aagtacttat taaataagta aaaatcttaa gtgtatctag acaatcagca
    73261 ggaaaccaaa gtaacaacac atgttattag taggatcctc agagacttca cgaaggaggt
    73321 tattttaatt aattaaaata atcaatatat agtccacaca acatgtaatc ttacattctt
    73381 ccctcaacat ttcttaggtt tacaaggaat gcctagaaga attagtgatt atcctgatgc
    73441 ttttgcaggt tgaaatttaa taagtagtat aggttctata gtaagtgtaa tagctgcatg
    73501 attattctta tatattgtat attcacaatt agtagaagga aaagtggctt ctagaaatcc
    73561 ttgattaact ccaggattct acacagacgt attacaagct aatttaaata gaagctacac
    73621 tagtttagag tgaggattat caagcccacc aaaacctcat gcatttgtaa gtctaccttt
    73681 acaaagctaa aatcagtacg tagtacgccg tacgcctatt tatatctagc ttttcataac
    73741 aaagtagtaa ccatattccc ggcgaatatc cccacttcgt cgggattaga cgaataaaaa
    73801 aaaatatatt tttttagagc ggacttcgtt cgcgccgcca gacgaagtct agcgccatat
    73861 tccctccggg aattcgggaa ttagggggag gctagcgaag ttagcctccc tgcctactcg
    73921 ctgggtatat taacgctaca tagtacgtat aatattccta gctttatata gcttgctaat
    73981 tagttgtata gcctgctttt cgtattacct aattcccgaa ttcccgaatt aggatacact
    74041 tcgttagggg tacacttcgt tagggaatcg ggcaaggccg attcctcgta tacatgaaaa
    74101 gctagattta agtctcatta gctcaatggc agagcagaat acttctaata tttagatctt
    74161 agttcgagtc taagatgaga taggtataga gaaatctata ttataaagat aataagtagt
    74221 ctattaaatc aataaagaaa atttttttat cggctatttt tgcttctaga tcataatatt
    74281 taatatctag cttagctggc ttagctaaag ctataaagct aaagcacgaa ttatagaagg
    74341 agggtacgac ttcgtataaa taggagtacg cttagatata aaaaaaaata gccagctaaa
    74401 gctactcttt tgtgtgcgcg taggctggga ctattcgtgg agagcatctt cgccctcgag
    74461 taaggggtcg gtagtcctac ggaccagcaa gctcgattcg ttccacggaa gaatgccacc
    74521 ctattttttt ttactagtat tccctcctga tccctagctt gcgtagcaag ctcgggatat
    74581 ggatgggaga gacttcgtct acgcaagctc gcctagaaca aagttcctcc ttgccataaa
    74641 ctaaacgtat tagattattc tataaatagt ttaatatata gtatataaga gctagctaga
    74701 acgaagtccg ctcttatata ctttttattt acctacgagt gacgcgttgt gcacgtatta
    74761 taattaaatt acaacaataa aaaatatgaa ggcaaaagcc ctaaaattaa ttaatctttt
    74821 aacatataaa gatatagata tacctagacc tcatgtcttt gtgaatcttc cgttaaaaag
    74881 tacggtttca ccggtagagc ttacagatat aactttaaag attaatgaac tattacctca
    74941 actttctgat tttataagtc aatttcacag tatcatcttg actaataata taaatgttat
    75001 aacagatgca ggcggtaata tgtcattaga tgttcctggt actatgtcgg acactgatgc
    75061 agataaattt agtagaagaa taagtattat tgatcgttta ataacaacac gtggtcaaga
    75121 aataaatgat ttattacaga aaggattaga aatagaaggt aaattaaaga aagaaaatgt
    75181 taactatact tcgcaaatat tagataaagt caatgaattt aagagattaa atgcttctta
    75241 taaacattaa tagctctaac tttagcttta ttcttctgtt atttatctag tagacgaagt
    75301 ctagagctac gccctagact attccatcct tcggaggaat tagcaagctc tagacttcgt
    75361 ctactcctcc ccctaattcc cgaattcccg aattccctaa ttccctattc cctattcccg
    75421 gcagctacgc agccgggaat agggaatcgg gaatcgggaa tggggaatcg ggaatcggga
    75481 atatggctac tgcttcgtac actaatttag tattattaat attataagat taaacaaaac
    75541 aaaataaaac atagctagct tactatattt atgcttagct tatttctagt ttgatatttc
    75601 atatcccccc ttcggcggga tcagaaatta gcaagctcta tttagggacg agcatgcgcc
    75661 gtattttcga gcttgcggat cccaagcttc gcccccggag ggagagactt cgtctacagc
    75721 aagctcggga tatggatatg aaaatcgcca acggcgctag ctcgcaatct agaaaaattt
    75781 ttagtggttt ctgactccta atcccggagg gatattgagc cggaattagg ggaggggtaa
    75841 tattcgttac acggagagac ttcgtctacg caagctctaa aataaataac tttattttag
    75901 agcttgcgga tccctgcgta gctgggatat tactccttcc tgcctcctac tagctataga
    75961 aatcagccta gtgagttagc acacattaac aaagaaagat gtagtgcttc cttcggagca
    76021 ctagcaaata aaaaaaaaat gaattattct cctactatta tttcaataat tgaaaatata
    76081 atattaatgt tacccgcttt attagtggta gcttatgtaa ctgtagcgga aagaaaaact
    76141 atggcaagta tgcaaagaag acttggtcct aacgcagtag gattaaaacc cgtttagtcc
    76201 cccttatttt taactaaatt aaggtaaaca gaggatgaat ttcaagaaaa gctgttaagc
    76261 taacttgaag cgaagcttat tattactaat aagaacgttc aacgactaaa gagtattttt
    76321 atataaatac ttcagtattc tccttctaat ttaatttgta atagtatgac agaaatacga
    76381 gcttgctaat cccgcaggga tactcattat aaaaaaaaat tagaagaaaa catagtctga
    76441 accatcttgt gagagatgga ttaagagtaa aatctttata acacaattga ttacggtctt
    76501 ttacaggcat ttgcagatgc tttaaaatta atcttaaaag aatatgtagc tcctacacaa
    76561 gctaatttaa tactattttt cttaggacct atagtgacat taatatttgc tttattaggt
    76621 tatgcagtta ttccttacgg tcctggacta tcattagggg atatggaatt aggaatattg
    76681 tatatgttag ctgtttcagg tttagctact tatggaattt tattagccgg gtgaagtgct
    76741 aatagtaagt atgctttctt aggatcttta agaagtacag ctcaattaat tagttatgaa
    76801 ttagtgttaa gttctgtatt attaataata ataatgataa caaatagctt aaatttaaat
    76861 ataaatgtac aattccaaaa aatagtatga ttagctttac ctctattctg tatattaata
    76921 atattcttta taggttctgt ggcagagact aatcgtgcac catttgattt agcagaggct
    76981 atttaaccag atttggcctc tttaaagatc acaaattgct ggaatttctt aattaagaga
    77041 atcagcaggt aatcaactta agttgaatct tcagagacta gatgtgatca tttaatatcg
    77101 agcaagctcg atattaaata aggtatagtc cagacttata tgaaaatata agattaataa
    77161 attcaaaatt attaccctct agagttaaat ctccggaggc aatatgtatg tgtaactaca
    77221 ctaataaata tttattttct agccagcaag gcggaaccct taaaataacc aaaagatttt
    77281 actcagacgc aagttcgcct tcaattaata taccaacagt aaaccctacc cctgtactag
    77341 ttataagaac cttgcacgat aaaggttacg tagattctta taaagaaatt ctaaagaata
    77401 aggggggtat ttactccttt attaatactg ttaatggtaa acaatatatt ggaagcgcta
    77461 aagattttta tattagactt aatgaacatt taaacaataa aaagtcgaat ttaagagctt
    77521 gctgagtccg aaggactata caaaaagctt ttgacaaata tggattagat aagttcaatt
    77581 gaattattta tgaatatttt agctatgaga ctaaaatatt aagtaatgaa agtttaactg
    77641 aattaggggc ttcgcctact agttacataa aagcgttgga tttttctact ctttataata
    77701 tgaaaagaga agcttcaagt atgttaggtt ataaacatac ggatgaggct atacagaaaa
    77761 tgattgaacg ctataaagat aaaactaatc atcctatgtt tggtaaaagt catagcaaaa
    77821 aagtattaga attaataagt aaacccggtg agttaaatcc tatgtttggt agaatacata
    77881 gtgatgaaac taaaaaatta atggcaaaaa aaagaaataa atattcaaat ggtgtaggaa
    77941 tcttcgattt agaagataat ctaatcaaaa aatttgataa taatgtagaa ttagctaatt
    78001 atttaaatat atctaaagta actgtagtag tcctacggac tcagcaagct atgtatttaa
    78061 ataatgaact aatctataaa aacatgtaca tatttaaacc tataaattaa taattttgag
    78121 tataaggaat ctgaattggt aagtggattt atgacagaac acgctgcagt aatatttgtc
    78181 tttttcttct tagctgaata tgctagtatt gtattaatgt gtatatttac tagtatttta
    78241 tttttaggtg gttatttatt agaatttgac attgtatatt gatttgactt attaaattat
    78301 atatatgcat atattttcga tataaactga attacatctt tagaatattt taaattaaga
    78361 ggaattttga ctagttcttc tgtagatggc tttttacata gtataacttt aggtataaaa
    78421 agctcaataa tggtatttat atttatctgg gtaagagctt cattccctag aatacgtttt
    78481 gaccagttaa tgtcattctg ttgaactgtg ttattaccta ttttatttgc ttttataata
    78541 ttaattcctt gtttattata tatattcgga ataactgtag taaatgtgaa catgttttag
    78601 taattttagt aattttagag cctgctgatt cccgccttcg gcgggaataa cgtagaaaaa
    78661 aatactgcat agtcctccgg actcaagaag aatatagtcc tccggactca gcaaacacat
    78721 agagttaatc catattcccg attcccggcg tagcctccca ctgggtggca ttcttcaggg
    78781 gggggcgaag ctcgggaata tggatggtat tatatataag cgttctacca atattattgt
    78841 ttgctaggct attcccgatt cccgatccca tattcccgag cttcgccccc tagtcctacg
    78901 gaccagcaag ctcggggggc gaagctcggg aatatggata agtgcatagc agcaagctaa
    78961 ggcaggaata gtggaggtag aacaagcagc tactgctgta ttaactcttt atgataaaga
    79021 gtatcaatag catactcttt atcataaagg ccatgagaca catgtatata ggcggacata
    79081 gtaaattatt tgaagagcaa taaatatcaa tcttcaacat atgttattat cctcgttaat
    79141 tattacacct ctactaggga caatggttgt agctagttca ggatcatata aaaattcaga
    79201 gttatttact aaaacgattg cgcttactac tagtgttata aatttaatta tatcattagt
    79261 tatgtttatt ttatttaata acagtactaa tcaatttcaa tttgtacaag aacactacaa
    79321 tgtacaacta ttcgacattt acttgggtgt agatggtatc tctatatatt ttatattatt
    79381 gactacaata ataatgccta tagcattatt atctaattga gattctataa aagaaaatgt
    79441 aaaatcttat ttaataatta tgttattatt agaaacatta ttattagcag tttttatgag
    79501 cttagacata atgtcattct atatattctt tgaatctata ttacctcctt tatttatatt
    79561 aataggttta tatggatcag ataataaagt aagtgcgagc tactatttat ttttatatac
    79621 gctgtgaggt tctttgtttt tactactgtc gattttaagt acatcttcta taatgggtag
    79681 tacagatttt gatactttat ttaaactaaa ttttgaatat aaaactcaaa tattcttatt
    79741 tataggaata tttatatcat ttgctgtaaa aactcctaca atatttttaa acaattgatt
    79801 attaaaagct cacgttgaat ctcctttagg tggaagtatt gtattagccg caatagtatt
    79861 aaaattaagt ctatacggtg tatttagatt aatattacct atattaccta aagcttcttt
    79921 agattatact tttgttgtat ttactatagc ggtaattaca attatatatg ctagttttag
    79981 tacactaaga acaacagatg taaaagaact aatagcatat agttcagtct gtcacgcttc
    80041 agtttattta ataggagtat ttagtaatac tatgcaagga ttagaaggaa gtgtgatatt
    80101 aggtttagcc catgggtttg tgtcaagtgg tttatttata tgtgcaggtg gaatattata
    80161 cgatagaaca ggtactagac ttatatattt ttatagagga attactcaat taatgcctat
    80221 atttgctata ttattcttta tattagcttt aggtaattgt ggtgctccat taactttaaa
    80281 ttttgtaggt gaatttatgt cactttatag tataatagaa agattacctg tattaggtgt
    80341 tttcgcttgt tcttctgtag tattttctgc agcctacact atatatatgt ttaatagaat
    80401 atctttcgga ggttctttca ctagatttat agaagaaagt atatacgatg taaataaaag
    80461 agaatttatt ttattattta tattagtatt atttacagtt gtattgggtg tatatccttc
    80521 tttaatttta aacgtattag attattctat gaatagttta atatatagta tataaggtta
    80581 gctttagcaa acctatagcc aagctagcta gaacgaagtc cgctcttata tactttttat
    80641 ttacctacga gtgacgcgtt gtgcacgtat tataattatc ataatcaaaa ttaatatgcc
    80701 acaattagta cctttttatt atatgaatga agtagtattt gcttttgcta taatagtatt
    80761 tattctatac gtattatcta aatacatatt accaagaata gtgcgtttat tcttatcacg
    80821 tatgtttatt aataaaatat aatatatatt aaggggagga gggcgctagc tcttcataga
    80881 aggctataca tatctcgctc ttagctagct tacagctaaa gctaaaagct agcaagctca
    80941 tacctatttt gccaatattt agctttttaa agatttatat attatagtag taataatact
    81001 actagatgtt ttctatagaa aaacaaaatt tattctttgc gcaagctaaa gaaataagaa
    81061 gtcctttaga tcaatttgaa ataagagaca tattaaattt agaagtttta ggtggtaact
    81121 tacatctatc tttaactaac ataggattat atttaacaat aggagcttta attatattag
    81181 ttttaagtat agtttcaact aactataata aattagttag taataactga tcaatagctc
    81241 aagaatcatt atacgtaact atacataata tagttacaaa tcaaataaac cctaaaaatg
    81301 gtcaaattta tttcccattt atatatactt tatttatatt tatattaata aataatttaa
    81361 tgggtatggt taacaggagc ctttatattt tatcattatt tatctcaaac atgtttgaag
    81421 tatcaggatt acatagtaaa cctatatttc aagtacaatc atattcttct cttaactctg
    81481 actctcagcc agatacacaa ataaacatat ctaaggatag tcctagatat agttttaaca
    81541 ataaaaacac cttctacctt aatcctgatt atcttacagg gtttgtagat ggagaaggtt
    81601 gtttctcgct ttctatattt aaaaaagaca gaagcttaac tggttgacaa gttaagccta
    81661 tctttagtat atctttacat aataaagata ttaaattatt agaagctatt caaagaactt
    81721 ttaaaacagg aaaggtctat aaacatggag ttgattctat gcaatatcgt gtaagttctt
    81781 taaagaattt acaaataatc acagatcatt ttgatagtta tcctttaata tctcaaaaga
    81841 gagctgatta tcttttattt aagcaagcta tagctataat aaagaataaa gagcatttat
    81901 ctctaaaggg tatattgaag ttagtaggaa ttaaagcttc attaaactga ggtctatcag
    81961 ataagtttaa agagagtttc cctactgcaa aagcagtagt gagaccttca gtaagatata
    82021 acactttaaa tgttaagatt aaaaacttaa attgaattag aggatttata gacgctgaag
    82081 gaagtttcca agttataact caaaataata gaaatgttag tttaagattt tcattgactc
    82141 aacatattaa agatgaagag ttgttaaagg atataactac ttatctaaac tgtggtagat
    82201 attacaaatc accaggacgt gatgaaggtc aatacttagt aacaatcttt tcagatataa
    82261 atgataagct aatacctttc ttaaacgaat atccattatt aggtattaaa caatatgatt
    82321 acttagattt tgcacaaata gccgaactaa taaaatctaa agcccattta acggatgaag
    82381 gattagaaaa gataaagtta attcaaagta atatgaatag aaagagaata acaatagaag
    82441 aatagataaa tgtttagata attctaatat catagataaa taataataat aataaaatat
    82501 aataaatttc actatatgct ggaaacttct aatgccttta ggtaccaata ctggtgaaaa
    82561 tcttaaagga tgaaacaatg aactatcagc aggaaaccaa aataacaagc gataaaaaaa
    82621 aataggcgta tccccacttc gtcgggatag acgaagtctc agcaggctag gcaaagctgc
    82681 tctatttatt ttttttttct gcctcgttat gagtaggatc ctcagagact acgtgtgaaa
    82741 gatcacttaa cacagtttta aaataacaac taagtgatta agatatagtc caccgcggta
    82801 agtctataag acttactgta ttgtccatac agctttgctt ctacagccca ttttgcgtta
    82861 acatttgctc ttagtttcac aatagtatta ggtgcaacta tattaggatt ccaaaaacat
    82921 ggtttaaaat tcttttcttt attagtacct gctggttgtc ctttagcact tttaccttta
    82981 ttagtgacta tcgagttcat atcatatcta gcgagaaacg tttcattagg tcttagatta
    83041 gccgcgaata tcactgcggg acatatgcta ttaagcatct tgagtgggtt tgtttataat
    83101 ataatgaatt caggatttat cttctttatt ttaggattaa tacctttatt atttattata
    83161 gcattctcag gtcttgaatt agctatagcc tttatccaag cgcaagtgtt cgtggtatta
    83221 tcaagttctt atataaaaga cggattagat ttacattaag ctgtacgagt ttagtataag
    83281 aaaaatatca atgtatttag catagcagtt tattaaatta aattgtgagg gtgggatgga
    83341 tttgttactt cgtaacaagg ggcataaata taaaatatca tctttaaagg tgtaaatacc
    83401 ttgccagaaa tgtatcttta ggtcttagat tagcagctgg tcacatgtta ttaagcatat
    83461 taagtggttt tgtttataat ataatgaatt ctggttttat attcttcatt ttaggattaa
    83521 tacctttatt atttattata gccttttcag gtttagagtt agcaatagcc ttcatccagg
    83581 cgcaggtgtt cgtggtacta tctagttctt atataaaaga cggattagat ttacattaat
    83641 atttgtagcg atagacgaag tctctcccta tccgaaggat atgctggcta ggctgatttc
    83701 gaagaaatat gcctatataa aaaaaaagat aaaaatttag tattttcgag cttgcgctag
    83761 gcttgcgtac cgaaggatat gaaaatctgc aagcaagctc ttacgagctt gctgattccc
    83821 ggctacgtcg ggaataggaa atcgcgcaag ctcttccgat tcccgctggg aataggaaat
    83881 cgcgctagct cgagacttcg tctaccgtag ggtgagactt cgtctacgca agctctctat
    83941 aaaaaaaaaa tatatttttt tttttactcg ttcgccccct ccgaaaatac cagaggaggg
    84001 aacttcgttc gggctaaaaa tatcgaagaa agagtaggca ggagttccaa aagctccact
    84061 agactattcc tacgaatatt tttagtagtc ctacggactc agcaagctag agcttgctag
    84121 tactaatccg gctccgccgg atatgtacta cgaaaaaaat ccagcaataa aaaaaataaa
    84181 gaactttatt ttttttattt ttactagact tcgtctactc gccccccagg ggctattcgt
    84241 tattagtact aagtgtttat attgaggaaa gttataagaa caataacaat ttatcctgaa
    84301 ggcgctattc gtttcaggaa ttagcaccca ggaaattaat aaaagttata tgatgtatag
    84361 gaagaaaata atacaaaatt atttatataa tttatatgaa aaaccgcgag caactagcat
    84421 tttatagaaa attatctgtt ttagtaaaat tcacagtaaa tagcttatat gtttttacct
    84481 tagtcaatgg atttagatcc attagtgata tatgaatagt tctatatccg aaaaaaaagt
    84541 aaaagtaaaa gttgagtttg gtgatggctc tgattgaatg ctgtccaagt gcttgacaca
    84601 tgctaatcgt acgttttaat tgataaatta aaaagtggtg tacaggtgag tataatgata
    84661 ttcttcgccg gccttaaagt ggaggtaaat ccttcataat aaataaagga aacatataat
    84721 aaaaaaaaat tagggtatag acaaggacaa gtgttgaggg ggggaaaccc tcagcaagtt
    84781 gactccctta tatatttttt tttgctcttt tttttctgct ttaagaggat aataaatatc
    84841 ttcgagatag gtagtagtta aggtgatgac ttaactagcc ttaaactctc gtagtcgaat
    84901 ctgaaaggtt gatcgaccac attgggtctg aaaaaacccc aatgcaagtt agtacagcag
    84961 tgaggaatct tggtcaatgg cctaacggct gaactggcaa cttggagaag tggcaagtct
    85021 tccagtatgg ggagcaaaca gctatgggtc aagcccgata cctttaagag aagtcttatt
    85081 gtgagggcga gttgtataac accatagggc tggccgtccc atatgaaaag attttattag
    85141 aattgaatga aactttgttt atatattgat aatgacagta tatatatcgt gtcttgacta
    85201 attgcgtgcc agcagtcgcg gtaatacgta agagactagt gttattcatc ttaattaggt
    85261 ttaaagggta cccagacggt ctatatagct tataaaatgt tagtataaga ctagagtttt
    85321 atgtaagagg gcagtacttg aggaggagag atgaaatttc gtgataccaa agggactctg
    85381 taaaggcgaa ggcagccctc tatgtaaaaa ctgacgttga aggacgaagg cacagagaac
    85441 aaacaggatt agatacccaa gtagtctttg cagtaaatga tgaatgccat aggttagatc
    85501 tatatttcta ttataataat acatttctat tatttattat aaaacgcatt ccttatatag
    85561 cttcgcgcta taatatattt tatatatagt gcagcagaaa tttttgtatc tggtctataa
    85621 atgaaagtgt aagcatttca cctcaagagt aatgtggcaa cgcaggaact gaaatcacta
    85681 gaccgtttct gacaccagta gtgaagtatg ttgtttaatt cgatgatcca cgaaaaacct
    85741 taccacaatt tgaataattt tattacagga gttgcacggc tgtttccagt taatgttgtg
    85801 aaactgtggt ttccatgaaa ttaacgtaat ccctggcttt atttttttta tttacgataa
    85861 agcattcagt cctggaaatt tggaaagaaa aaggggacaa agacaagtca tcatggcctt
    85921 gatattgtgg gctatagacg tgccacatat acctaaacaa agagatgcga aaatgtgaat
    85981 ttaagctaat ctcaaaaaat aggatataaa ttttaaggat tgtagtctga aattcgacta
    86041 tatgaataag taattactag taatcgtgaa tcaccatgtc acggtgaata gaccttggat
    86101 tggtactaac cactcgtcac atgctgaaag gggcatgcgc aataagtttg ctttcttagt
    86161 aacaagtaaa aaaaacaaat aggttttata tattctttta ttgggaatct tcgtatgcgt
    86221 ggctctaatt agtgttaagt cgaaatacgg ttcgggtagt ggaagttgcc cgggattaat
    86281 taatattaac cataaatata tataatataa gcgcaagcat gaaaaaaaaa tctctttttt
    86341 ttttccgagc tagcgcctat ataaaggagg gttcctttat tggtaagaag ggttgagctg
    86401 taaactcaat agctattgct tttaagagtt cgaatctctt gtctcctaga attagtaact
    86461 taattaggta aaggacttcc ttgtcacgga agtagatgtc ggttcgattc tgatctaatt
    86521 cgtatagtag catacatagc atacatagca gctagcttgc ttttatagag aagtgctagc
    86581 ttttagcttg cactattact gcgaggcaaa cgagaggtaa ggctagcttc gctagccctt
    86641 tcggagctaa tgcaggaaaa gtttccatag gtagggtaag atatttgcta agtattatgt
    86701 tttatacatt taggtgttcg aatcacctct tttccgtagt ctccatgcga gcttcgctcg
    86761 tatatgggct agcgaagcta gcctctttat ttttttttat tgcttgagcc tctatagctc
    86821 aacggtagag cataatactg ttaatattat gatagatgtt cgattcatct taggggcttt
    86881 taacttgtgt acaaaactac aagatttata atatataata tatatgacaa atttaataag
    86941 aagtaatttt caggatcatc cattccattt agtgtcacca tctccttgac cactgtatac
    87001 aagtattgct ttatttacag taacagtgaa tggagcatta tcaatgcact tatttagcaa
    87061 cagctatata gtgttttact tatcattaat tacattagta gcatctatgg ctttctgatt
    87121 tagagatata atagcagagg gtaaacttaa attaaatact atagtccttc ggactcagca
    87181 agctctaaat tattatttga atattgcaca aaaaattcct tctatccatt tagaagaggc
    87241 tttatataca tatagaaata aaaacaatac tacaattttc actaataata ataacttagg
    87301 ttattattta gcaggtcttt tagaaggaga cggttccatt tctcttcctt cgaccaatac
    87361 tggagttaca agtttaaata gagtacttaa tcctagaata gtatttactt cccatattaa
    87421 taatataggt atgtattcat ttatacaatc agaattaggt aatataggac gttttcaagg
    87481 cgctagctct tcaggagaaa atattcttcg ttatattatt ggagatatag aaagtattat
    87541 tctttttata aatttagtac acggaaaact tagaacacca aaaaaccaga gatttaatga
    87601 tttaatcaat tttatgaaca ataaatatga tttaaatata tcggaaagtt tattagataa
    87661 ttctagcttt acagataata gttgattctc cggttttagt gaagcagatg gacatttcgg
    87721 aattaaatat gtagggggca gagcttgcgc agcgattttc gcggctccta atcccgcagg
    87781 gatatcgacg aaaatacgta aacctaaatc tgaaacccgt aaaagatctg taagtgaaaa
    87841 tatttctttg aaatttagat tagatcaacg tttatatgat aaagctacat caacctcgat
    87901 gaaacctttt atggaaaatt tagctttatt tcttaatgct aatttaaaaa catataaaaa
    87961 taataccaat tcggaagtat tatcagttag tatacaatct ataaaaaatg taagttttct
    88021 tatagattat tttaataaat ttcctttaat aggagataaa cttactgatt ttaaaaagtg
    88081 agaaatagta tataatatga taatacttaa acaacatctt actgaagaag gtagattgaa
    88141 aataaaaaat ctattggtta aatagagctc tagacttcgt ctagccttaa taataataat
    88201 ttaatgtata tgtgctctct ttaaatttaa caaattgctg gaaaatccta aaattaggct
    88261 aatcagcagg aaactaaaag acggataaat atcttttagg gtcttcagag actagacatt
    88321 aaaaattaat gcgttagtat tccctacccc ctacggggct taagggagag acttctcctt
    88381 agcctgcgta cccgagactt ctaatttcga ataaatatgt atttcatatc ccttacggga
    88441 tcagaaatta gtatttcata tcccttacgg gatcagaaat tagaagtggg tccgcctggg
    88501 atatgtccag gcggacccac cactccgtcg tcggcggaga gtacacttcg ttaggggact
    88561 acagcaagct ctccttttag gaatactaac ccattaatta aggtatagtc caaaaaatat
    88621 agaaatatat ttataatatc tatcgacata tttaggaaat catacattat cagtgcaaaa
    88681 aggattaaat ctaggagtaa tactatttat agtatctgaa ggtttatttt ttgtagctat
    88741 cttttgagca ttcttccata gacaaaatgc attgtggata agaaccaaac tccggggaaa
    88801 ccctaaagct ctaataacta agctatctgt cgaaagactt atagtggcct cattaaggac
    88861 tgagggtata gtaacatcat tagagattat tggcttaagc caatgaatgg gctatcgcgg
    88921 atctaaatca gatagtttta tatctgtaaa agagcaacga gcagacggtt cttcaatatt
    88981 ttctaaatat tgtaaggtgt gctctgagag ccagggaaac ttggttttta tacatcaaca
    89041 aaaagatgtt aatactgtta tatctactac tactcataga gtacgtagta gatatacaaa
    89101 aaatattcta tgtgctagta gcacgaatat cattcaaaaa tctttatttt ctaccaatac
    89161 ctattcccaa ttcccacagg gaattaggga atcggcattt aatacttcac ctttaacatt
    89221 aaatcctaat tatgtaacag ggtttactga tggagaagga tgtttttttg tagggattaa
    89281 tcaagacgta aaatttaaaa ctggttacag agtaaaagct acgtttcaaa taggtcttca
    89341 tgaaaaagat ctcgctctgt tggaacaaat aagattattc tttggggtag gtaaagttac
    89401 taagttggga gcagaatctg ttcaatacag agtatcaggt ctagatgatt taaatactat
    89461 tatttatcat tttgataact accctttact aactcgtaaa cattctgatt atatcttctt
    89521 taaagaagtt ataaatttaa tgaaacaagg taaacatctt actttagaag gtttaaacag
    89581 gatagtatcc attaaatcta cactaaataa tggtgaatta tctgactctt taaatttagc
    89641 ctttccaaat ttaaaaccag ctttgagatc agaagtccca agtagagata tgcaagattt
    89701 acactgatta gctggtttta ctgatgctga aggatgtttc ttcatagcat taaagaaatc
    89761 accagcgtct aaactaggtg aaactgcctg attaaggttt attttaactc aacatagtag
    89821 agataaagaa cttttggaaa gtttaataca aactttgaat tgtggtagat acatagttaa
    89881 accagactgt ggtgagttta tagttgaaaa gtttacagat gttagggata aaataattcc
    89941 aatatttgaa aagtttaaat tgcgccatgg gggagccaaa tctttaaatt atgaagattt
    90001 taaaaaggcg gcacttctta taggtaataa agctcattta actagagaag ggttagatga
    90061 aataaagaaa ataaaaggta gaatgaataa acaaagaaaa gcagtattaa ataaaggtgt
    90121 ataaaattta aatccatata agtatactta tgttactatg tagcataagt atacaaataa
    90181 ataaaaaatg agtgcattaa cacctactgt agaattagga gctcaatgac cacctatggg
    90241 tatagaacct gtaaacccgt ttgaattacc attacttaat acagtaattt tattatctag
    90301 tggagcaact attacttatg cgcaccactc attaataaaa ggagaaagaa aaggagcttt
    90361 atatggttct atctttacag ttctattagc tttaatattc actttctttc aaggggtaga
    90421 atatagcgtt tcttcattta ctattagtga cggtgtattt ggtacatgtt tcttcttcgg
    90481 tactgggttc catggcttcc acgttattat aggtacaata ttcttatcag tggctttatg
    90541 aagaatatat tcataccatt taacagacca tcatcatctt ggttatgaag ctggaatatt
    90601 atattgacat tttgtagatg tagtttgact attcctatac gtaacaatgt attactgagg
    90661 aagttagttt taatctatag atattaattt aataaaaaaa tatatataat ttattacact
    90721 tctaatttcg aagaaataca gcaagctcga cataagttat atatataaag atttaatggt
    90781 ataagggggt tcgattcccc caagatctta gaattagcta tgtaaaaaca tggctttagt
    90841 tacaaatcta acaacattaa ttgttattct tctttaaaaa atccagatag agcttctgga
    90901 ctactcatca gcaagctcaa aataatttct aatagttgag tagctttagc ttgcgcagca
    90961 caacgactaa aaaggtagat tttctatctt gcaaattttg ttgtatatta tattacatat
    91021 tatacaaatg atatagtcta aacaataatg agaattattg ctaatatttt ttatttgtac
    91081 acgtcattat aggtacaata ttcttatcag tggctttatg aagaatatat tcataccatt
    91141 taacagacca tcatcatctt ggttatgaag ctggaatatt ctactgacat ttcgttgatg
    91201 tagtttgact tttcttatac gtatctatgt attattgagg ttcttaattt attatactgg
    91261 agggactatc cagaagaatg ccccccactt cgttgggata gacgaagtct cagcaggcta
    91321 aggataagct actagaaaaa aaatgtcttt ttttttactg ctgctgagac ttcgtctatc
    91381 caaggaggct agcttcgcta gggagaggct ctcccacata tttacagccg ataagtttaa
    91441 gtcttaatta aggcggtaat ctattttata tagataaatt tgataaaata ttcttctgga
    91501 ctactcatca gcaagctcga gacttcgtct accagaaaaa aaaaataaag ggataggctt
    91561 cgccgcttcc ttattttttt tttactgctc gagacttcgt ctacgcagga gcaagctcca
    91621 ggattagcac tagcaagata taattttatt gctatcctaa atattaggtt aatataagta
    91681 taaaaaatac aatgtattat caacttctag ctacacctga gattttctcg aatggatatt
    91741 taacaggatc cttagatata attagcataa cagctttatt atgtggtatt ttaataataa
    91801 ttaataaaaa ccctattgtt tcagtaatat ttctaatagg tttatttgca aatatatcag
    91861 tatatttaat attaataggt cttacattta taggtttatc ttatttaatt gtttatattg
    91921 gggcagtttc aatattattt ttatttatat taatgttaat aaatataaga acaagtgaat
    91981 tacaaagtaa taatagaaat agtgtatctt taggtttatt tattacaatc ctggcaaatt
    92041 ttactatatt ccaaatacta ccttattaca tggcgatatt aaataattac agtagtaaat
    92101 taaatactat actatattat ttaccttgaa ataaatttag cgatatttta aattatatta
    92161 ataaaaacat agacattaca aatgcgaata ttatgtttgt atcaagtaat agttgagata
    92221 ataatatggc tgaaacaggg catacagcaa ctatagggca tatattatat acaagtcaca
    92281 atatgtgaat atttatggct agttttatat tattattagc gatgactggt gctataataa
    92341 ttactattaa aaacgagaag gcgattcagt agtattccat atccctttgg ttagacgaag
    92401 tctcagcgag ctaaggaatc agcaagctcc gacccctgcc aagcagcatt gcacaaaatt
    92461 actatcctcc ggattaggcg atacttcgtc tacgccgact taataaaaga ttaagtattt
    92521 catagcaagc tctattccct gaccccctac gggggtaggg aattagagcc tgctgtagac
    92581 gaagtctctc cctatttctt cgaaattaga gcttgcatat ttcatatccc cccttcggcg
    92641 ggatcagaaa tcagtacact tcgttaggga ataagtagta tttcatagca gtattttttc
    92701 tgtgcttctg tgcgaagcat acagaaaaaa attactaaaa tactgcatat ccctacggga
    92761 tcagaaatca gcgatggact tcgttctagc gaagctagcc ctagtaaaaa attcatccgc
    92821 tttcggtatt gcctattccc tccgaaggat gggataaaaa aaaaatatat ttttttttat
    92881 cccggaggga ataggcaata ccctctagca agctaatagc aggaaacgga taaagaaaaa
    92941 ttagttcaat ggtagagcga ttgttttaca cacaataagt tgaaggttca aatccttcat
    93001 ttttcagtat taagggttag aggagcagca gagcttgcgc cactaatccg agggtgagag
    93061 gaagaaagtt cctctcactt aagaggaacg ccagctgagc gagttggctg attataccct
    93121 ataagattcc ttaacttaaa cggtagagtg catttttgat aagaatgata tcagcgttcg
    93181 attcgctgag gaattaaaga gaattggccg agtggtttaa ggcggtaagc ttgagtctta
    93241 ttaggttata ttctagccgc atccgttcaa atcggatatt ctctgaagag tgtagtttaa
    93301 ttggcaaaat aggaagcttc aaccttcaaa ttcttggttc aagtccaagt actcttgttt
    93361 ttttacggat tagggccggc ttgggtaggc acttcgtttg ggacgaagac tagttatgtt
    93421 cgaatcataa taatccgatg aattttagaa gtattagaga taaaaaaata aataaatttg
    93481 tgggttcggt aaaaaaaaat aaagttcttt atttttttta ttgcgcccac tacatataag
    93541 caagcatcgt gctagctaaa
//
