# Supplementary material for: First steps towards mitochondrial pan-genomics: detailed analysis of Fusarium graminearum mitogenomes
Source: PeerJ. 2018 Dec 19;6:e5963. doi: 10.7717/peerj.5963 (PMC6304159; doi:10.7717/peerj.5963)
Supplement: Supplemental Information 2 — Sequence data for BK010538–BK010547 [file peerj-06-5963-s004.zip › BK010539.gb]

LOCUS       BK010539                  96307 bp    DNA     circular PLN 04-JUN-2018
DEFINITION  Fusarium graminearum strain HN9-1 mitochondrion, complete genome.
ACCESSION   
VERSION
DBLINK      BioProject: PRJNA296400
            BioSample: SRS1074781
            Sequence Read Archive: SRR2466519
KEYWORDS    TPA:assembly.
SOURCE      mitochondrion Fusarium graminearum (Gibberella zeae)
  ORGANISM  Fusarium graminearum
            Eukaryota; Fungi; Dikarya; Ascomycota; Pezizomycotina;
            Sordariomycetes; Hypocreomycetidae; Hypocreales; Nectriaceae;
            Fusarium.
REFERENCE   1  (bases 1 to 96307)
  AUTHORS   Brankovics,B., Zhang,H., van Diepeningen,A.D., van der Lee,T.A.,
            Waalwijk,C. and de Hoog,G.S.
  TITLE     GRAbB: Selective Assembly of Genomic Regions, a New Niche for
            Genomic Research
  JOURNAL   PLoS Comput. Biol. 12 (6), e1004753 (2016)
   PUBMED   27308864
  REMARK    Publication Status: Online-Only
REFERENCE   2  (bases 1 to 96307)
  AUTHORS   Brankovics,B., Kulik,T., Sawicki,J., Wolosz,K., Zhang,H., de
            Hoog,G.S., van der Lee,T.A.J., Waalwijk,C. and van Diepeningen,A.D.
  TITLE     First steps towards mitochondrial pan-genomics: Detailed analysis
            of Fusarium graminearum mitogenomes
  JOURNAL   Unpublished
REFERENCE   3  (bases 1 to 96307)
  AUTHORS   Brankovics,B., Kulik,T., Sawicki,J., Wolosz,K., Zhang,H., de
            Hoog,G.S., van der Lee,T.A.J., Waalwijk,C. and van Diepeningen,A.D.
  TITLE     Direct Submission
  JOURNAL   Submitted (30-MAY-2018) B.U. Biointeractions & Plant Health,
            Wageningen Plant Research, Droevendaalsesteeg 1, Wageningen,
            Gelderland 6708 PB, Netherlands
COMMENT     Bankit Comment: ALT EMAIL:balazs.brankovics@wur.nl.
            Bankit Comment: Submission Title:None.
            THIRD PARTY ANNOTATION DATABASE: This TPA record uses data from
            DDBJ/EMBL/GenBank entry SRR2466519
FEATURES             Location/Qualifiers
     source          1..96307
                     /organism="Fusarium graminearum"
                     /organelle="mitochondrion"
                     /mol_type="genomic DNA"
                     /strain="HN9-1"
                     /db_xref="taxon:5518"
     gene            289..5899
                     /gene="rnl"
     rRNA            join(289..2905,5333..5899)
                     /gene="rnl"
                     /product="16S ribosomal RNA"
     intron          2906..5332
                     /gene="rnl"
                     /note="group IA"
     gene            3476..4957
                     /gene="rps3"
     CDS             3476..4957
                     /gene="rps3"
                     /note="GO IDs: GO:0003735,GO:0005840,GO:0006412;
                     GENE3DG3DSA:3.30.1140.32"
                     /codon_start=1
                     /transl_table=4
                     /product="ribosomal protein S3"
                     /translation="MNKDGNVVFPATPGIVNFQAASSKGGQGKVSSKIYNNNLKQSKT
                     ILLKKKIGDIGITKYLPSFSKEWKNTIYSYNKNTLKNIPVNDLNINKIIKGYFNLYFK
                     DHKYTGSKFILLKRRRNLLRRIHVSNAEIKHTNNKAIITLYTLNREKNVLKKKYLKIN
                     KKISKKLIAKRYFLLYKENIEKIYKILGEYKDQYIFISDIIRKTKFIKYKLEYLNKFI
                     KLKDLYLKKVWGVILNQYARKYLKYLRKYDLLYSLNQYKFNRLVFLPKLSNILNKILG
                     KKIEYNIINLKSVAYHTDLFTNALALKLRKRRINYINSMFSILNRAYLPNINTIKERS
                     IIKGDQKMDLFQSKFKDLKIISNIVFPAMPEGIAGSLAPTSSLSKLLDGTYPSDINNG
                     IMHSSDANKENIHNTIYNSIGYKNMAGIRLEVKGRLTKRYRADRSIYSLKWKGGLKNV
                     DSSFRGLSSVLFRGNSKSNVTYSIAKSKRRIGAFAVKGWIGGK"
     gene            6020..6090
                     /gene="trnT(tgt)"
     tRNA            6020..6090
                     /gene="trnT(tgt)"
                     /product="tRNA-Thr"
                     /anticodon=(pos:6052..6054,aa:Thr,seq:tgt)
     gene            7027..7099
                     /gene="trnE(ttc)"
     tRNA            7027..7099
                     /gene="trnE(ttc)"
                     /product="tRNA-Glu"
                     /anticodon=(pos:7060..7062,aa:Glu,seq:ttc)
     gene            7101..7171
                     /gene="trnM(cat)"
                     /note="copy 1"
     tRNA            7101..7171
                     /gene="trnM(cat)"
                     /product="tRNA-Met"
                     /anticodon=(pos:7133..7135,aa:Met,seq:cat)
     gene            7172..7244
                     /gene="trnM(cat)"
                     /note="copy 2"
     tRNA            7172..7244
                     /gene="trnM(cat)"
                     /product="tRNA-Met"
                     /anticodon=(pos:7205..7207,aa:Met,seq:cat)
     gene            7710..7780
                     /gene="trnG(acc)"
     tRNA            7710..7780
                     /gene="trnG(acc)"
                     /product="tRNA-Gly"
                     /anticodon=(pos:7742..7744,aa:Gly,seq:acc)
     gene            7788..7870
                     /gene="trnL(taa)"
     tRNA            7788..7870
                     /gene="trnL(taa)"
                     /product="tRNA-Leu"
                     /anticodon=(pos:7822..7824,aa:Leu,seq:taa)
     gene            8596..8666
                     /gene="trnG(tcc)"
     tRNA            8596..8666
                     /gene="trnG(tcc)"
                     /product="tRNA-Gly"
                     /anticodon=(pos:8628..8630,aa:Gly,seq:tcc)
     gene            9685..15480
                     /gene="orf1931"
     CDS             9685..15480
                     /gene="orf1931"
                     /codon_start=1
                     /transl_table=4
                     /product="hypothetical protein"
                     /translation="MKKNMNLLLVRLFVRFPWSLHSDPSEGGRLRLSRDLQQYINLRT
                     FINRQKINRLSKNSIELISRYIFNIKLYQFLAVVFIHVAVTSIQIDLNLFLEVLNNLP
                     ENLGSSVGVPELAKNIKLDSNINYILCYSHRSLFGFRTYILMVLILFIIFPILFIIQN
                     YIFIILSILSVILVKALALNFYQKHFQFFYSGLPSHKKVDFREKLVHFITLIINNIGK
                     IIKHLFKMWIISIIIIYIFRYLLATMLLNIDDNNSFITTILILTLPLPMFFYLLNFIV
                     KYLKKESIEDKDYYLYNDYVVKRVNLYRITCTIIVNYLIQNYYSTIIISIIIKGFIVI
                     IITLFTICIIYGILRINKPGWRASHFVSRQSTISCSRVDPLSDGDSGVRASLTKCIPP
                     GERVGINKHEPIPLKSALDLAGSASYIAAFISLTPFLQEACNSGFSKFYFNEGNQRYY
                     EWKGIPFRMPGVVKCGPEPTINIMQVRKTEIALAKAAEEARNLHKVPDTDVGIYYRNL
                     DAAIEKEAAQNLNKEAVAKEGGASLSRYYRNIDETIKKKADYVPVTESVRQGLIKEYK
                     DKLNNSPIVNITWKLKYNEGIQRSQANFTVKPINYFYNTKFYGAVSLVLKGRLLIVNI
                     IRHDLPGCVFMPTYYLQNANVTDSSAKIRDITTTLESKYGIMLPQIGIDKVENRINGL
                     IIFTQAESIDNTSLFRVWRPSSYYMEPELKTVKNYYQEKSQNNLRIREFDTTDSIKFS
                     KDLKKVVGVQGEAIKIANNENFVIHEDRLAARKLAFFENTLDNEYRKLVEFYLTKGQK
                     ANPKDFMIWEEDGSDKSRLKFKDLMYKARSETKSAIQKDEYLLARPKGKEWDLVKFAE
                     RRMSRNDSNNEYMDNDCYYFKTRRDYPINRLLITRNQSHMTYFSMYKEGVAEGYKIRR
                     QMLGELDASINLPLEKSRAELIKKIASKLTRSEFTKFQNIYGVSINRLTFEFFQLKPT
                     DSKYFGINTTSTTFAPILDRNTDYELYSIIDVKNDSVKLPFVFKQGGMSNMTMPTHDY
                     NMLDNRDEVSIRRCMDFIYTNSDGNLTYQSDKDNFSVLAGVDKNYPYQSDMDNFSVVK
                     KKSVGFTKKAVDYKNKNPKSVKYTLDGFNNRFFRGKSISIELPFESIKLLDIIPHEYH
                     QISLGGERVNFDYEGEQRVKSSIPNTLVMKKTRKLNLEFTLLKQVYTTKGSNSKITLR
                     FTPTWPPDPSPNGDIEIPNLILQVANLNNDSTDLNPRTLEAHYVEYDLPSRRPTPSTN
                     LPNETPLHPSGSNEEEEDIYGYSGDEDNNAQNNREVASAVQASEQPPTVESPMELPFE
                     DSFADAPYPYEAESPKDNDNNSGSRKGRTAVASGDQVVEGEEIALISADDMTSEGDLA
                     FSPQFFIPESTPDSISSDNSSPINTQANQGMGEILESNLVNRDEPMQVDGDLYREVMN
                     NAVGEAVMESINPILLLPDLPTSNPEPVDTEDSPLSTEVSPLSMMSDSEFFELERQIA
                     SLKPSYLEADPGEVDGSGQDAADPEAIIISSDDSSSDSGDYGNNYSEASPITSLPGNR
                     AGQMADPEAIIRSSDDSSSEGVPTPPKETDFIARPLNTPVAEVIHDRTGTRLLTVDIH
                     TMLTVIGPPNAPEPRLWSVGNANYYLSMAPDFFYEHYPRGTEVMPPNNYPSQQINVYI
                     PPPMDKLRCESDGRIGEICICRAEFATVVPLVNYPRSSYIEGALFMKSVLSSEPLGDK
                     DLSDGFNLSDRLNFSSNSYTNAYFAPEPTPDTDSISSDNSSPINMQANQEEAGKPEVT
                     LISADDMTSEGDLAFSPQFFIPESTPDSISSDNSSPINTQANQGMGEILESNLVNRDE
                     PMQVDEDLYREVMNNVVGEATMETINPILLLPDLPTSNPEPVDTEDSPLSTEDSPLSM
                     MSDSEFFELEREISKLGKSIGRDKKGQSSYK"
     gene            15537..15608
                     /gene="trnA(tgc)"
     tRNA            15537..15608
                     /gene="trnA(tgc)"
                     /product="tRNA-Ala"
                     /anticodon=(pos:15570..15572,aa:Ala,seq:tgc)
     gene            15907..15979
                     /gene="trnF(gaa)"
     tRNA            15907..15979
                     /gene="trnF(gaa)"
                     /product="tRNA-Phe"
                     /anticodon=(pos:15940..15942,aa:Phe,seq:gaa)
     gene            16327..16399
                     /gene="trnK(ttt)"
     tRNA            16327..16399
                     /gene="trnK(ttt)"
                     /product="tRNA-Lys"
                     /anticodon=(pos:16360..16362,aa:Lys,seq:ttt)
     gene            16843..16925
                     /gene="trnL(tag)"
     tRNA            16843..16925
                     /gene="trnL(tag)"
                     /product="tRNA-Leu"
                     /anticodon=(pos:16876..16878,aa:Leu,seq:tag)
     gene            17246..17317
                     /gene="trnQ(ttg)"
     tRNA            17246..17317
                     /gene="trnQ(ttg)"
                     /product="tRNA-Gln"
                     /anticodon=(pos:17279..17281,aa:Gln,seq:ttg)
     gene            17760..17832
                     /gene="trnH(gtg)"
     tRNA            17760..17832
                     /gene="trnH(gtg)"
                     /product="tRNA-His"
                     /anticodon=(pos:17793..17795,aa:His,seq:gtg)
     gene            18291..18363
                     /gene="trnM(cat)"
                     /note="copy 3"
     tRNA            18291..18363
                     /gene="trnM(cat)"
                     /product="tRNA-Met"
                     /anticodon=(pos:18325..18327,aa:Met,seq:cat)
     gene            18418..26188
                     /gene="nad2"
     CDS             join(18418..18795,20202..20585,22051..22476,24080..24523,
                     26156..26188)
                     /gene="nad2"
                     /codon_start=1
                     /transl_table=4
                     /product="NADH dehydrogenase subunit 2"
                     /translation="MIILSIILVLLSNAVNIRRDISILFNRIAILILIYCILHDISSL
                     AVVTKGVGLHGGLLLMTNITQIFHIFIFLVSILILQLTSFYPRKVWVSEYSSLKDLLL
                     YKFIYYNTKIINKMGEHFKIIEYPLIILFVITGAVLLMSTNDLVSIFLAIELQSYGLY
                     ILSTIYRNSELSTTGGLIYFLLGGLSSCFILLGTSLLYANSGTTNLDGLYIITSISDL
                     STNLWYTPYYINLSLVIFTIGFLFKVSAAPFHFWSPDVYDAIPTIVTTFVAIIAKISI
                     FILLLQLVYYTNSSFSEMSWTFILLISSLFSLIIGTVVGLTQFRIKRLFAYSTISHVG
                     FILLALGISSVESTQAFIFYLTQYSISNLNAFVILIAIGFSLYCYISENKEHEELMDK
                     NNSPIQLVTQLKGYFYINPFLAISLAITIFSFVGVPPLIGFFGKQMVLSAALDKGLIF
                     LSLIAILTSVIGGVYYLGIVKEMFFSLPEYKINPLLETLTLRGNVVDDNQKIIKQLKF
                     NYKNIAISSPISFVISIITLVILLFLFMNKEWLSMGTILVQILFNN"
     exon            18418..18795
                     /gene="nad2"
                     /number=1
     intron          18796..20201
                     /gene="nad2"
                     /note="group IC2"
     gene            18817..20094
                     /gene="iorf425"
     CDS             18817..20094
                     /gene="iorf425"
                     /note="GO IDs: GO:0004519; GENE3D G3DSA:3.10.28.10;PANTHER
                     PTHR36181,PTHR36181:SF2; PFAM PF00961;
                     SUPERFAMILYSSF55608"
                     /codon_start=1
                     /transl_table=4
                     /product="LAGLIDADG endonuclease"
                     /translation="MFQLLRDKLSNSGEALKLLIPNLVELYRGGWTNYSCMVTSQKIL
                     EKGMGNRGSKSTVFVRKLYTVVKEQRVDGSCNGLVINPLLRCTLRGFERISWYGIPSN
                     QILIKRYYTTNDSNTNIESEISTINKESFKLNPWFITGFTDGDGSFTISTSKKKSGTG
                     WKIHPTFTIGLDIKDLDILIQFKAYFNAGKIYKSKRGIIYYTIGSTKDLLKHVLPHFD
                     KYPLSSLKLKDYLVFKRILLLMQKGEHQSLSGLFKIFSERANLNKGLPKVVEEEYPDL
                     KPAVIPELKIAPTINPDWLAGFITAEASFFISIYPSKDRKVGYAVSLVFSLSQHAKDL
                     DLLKRIADSLECGIVRKHKSREAVELVITKSEDINQKLTPLLSKHTLSGVKLLDFERF
                     KKASILINSKAHLTSEGIKLIKDIKDTMYNRGL"
     exon            20202..20585
                     /gene="nad2"
                     /number=2
     intron          20586..22050
                     /gene="nad2"
                     /note="group IC2"
     gene            20607..21482
                     /gene="iorf291"
     CDS             20607..21482
                     /gene="iorf291"
                     /note="GO IDs: GO:0004519; GENE3D G3DSA:3.10.28.10;PANTHER
                     PTHR36181,PTHR36181:SF2; PFAM PF00961;
                     SUPERFAMILYSSF55608"
                     /codon_start=1
                     /transl_table=4
                     /product="LAGLIDADG endonuclease"
                     /translation="MSTYVGCKLSNSREPLKLLVLSHIWKCMSGWINYSGIVTSQKMS
                     ENKMGNRGSKSVIHETKQSCIIVKEQRVNGSWCGINIPHLRYTLVGFGRSYQVKTLSN
                     QIIQRQFYSSESNLDNSQLRQDPWFISGFSDAEGCFMVLVRKSPKSKLGWQIEANFTI
                     NLHVRDLDLLKLIQSFSFASHYFGVGRIGKERNGCRDFTIGSLDQIITKVIPHFDKYP
                     LKTNKYSDYLLFKQVVMMMQRGEHLTAEGLQKIIGIRASLNRGLTPLLLEAFPNTVAL
                     VRPLLPPLKNVKLDP"
     exon            22051..22476
                     /gene="nad2"
                     /number=3
     intron          22477..24079
                     /gene="nad2"
                     /note="group IC2"
     gene            22510..23760
                     /gene="iorf416"
     CDS             22510..23760
                     /gene="iorf416"
                     /note="GO IDs: GO:0004519; GENE3D G3DSA:3.10.28.10;PANTHER
                     PTHR36181; PFAM PF00961; SUPERFAMILY SSF55608"
                     /codon_start=1
                     /transl_table=4
                     /product="LAGLIDADG endonuclease"
                     /translation="MWPNSGDVLKLLVPSCSRKATSGSINHWCTVTSHKIIERAMDYR
                     GSKSTVRVRKLYTVVKEQRVDGHRCINLMHLRYALMGFERNYQIRILSKQLIMPSLRR
                     SYTSLSVNPNLKSTATGTLNPLFLTGFSDAESNFTVRIFKSNTVKVGWCVQPVFQIEL
                     HKKDLNVLEKISSFLGVGKIYHKEESSIYMVQSLRDIDVIINHFEKYPLLTKKLEDFQ
                     LFSQIVTLIHKKEHLTITGWHKIISLRASMNKGLSTFMKTTFPDIIPATRPSRSDEEL
                     INSKIDPYWMAGFVAGEGCFSIRITKSLTLKTGYQVQLRFNVTQHSIDKVFMNSLVAF
                     WGCGKVFLRFRENKVDFQILKLKDLTDKVIPLFQSISLQGVKSKDFADFCKAVDIMKV
                     KGHLTNEGLDQIRRLKAGMNRGRE"
     exon            24080..24523
                     /gene="nad2"
                     /number=4
     intron          24524..26155
                     /gene="nad2"
                     /note="group IA"
     gene            24722..25774
                     /gene="iorf350"
     CDS             24722..25774
                     /gene="iorf350"
                     /note="GO IDs: GO:0004519; GENE3D G3DSA:3.10.28.10;PANTHER
                     PTHR36181; PFAM PF00961; SUPERFAMILY SSF55608"
                     /codon_start=1
                     /transl_table=4
                     /product="LAGLIDADG endonuclease"
                     /translation="MIMKNYKFNELAVLRINLDKLRFFSTHTVRSRQAVNIEHINNYI
                     SNINNNDDEVVPINPWFVTGFTDAEGSFMIHLEKNKDKWRVRPTFQIKLDIRDLSLLE
                     EIKIYFNNTGSINTSNKECVYKVRSLKDISIIISHFDKYNLITQKKADFELFKLIINK
                     LNSQEHLSYEVGATVLQEIISIRASMNLGLSSSVKEDFPHIIPVIRPLIENMVIPHPE
                     WMAGFVSGEGSFSVYTTSDDKYVSLSFRVSQHNKDKQLLKSFVDFFGCGGFNYHNKGN
                     KAVIFVTRKFEDINDKIIPLFNEYKIKGVKYKDFKDWSLVAKMIESKSHLTTNGYKEI
                     CKIKENMNSYRKSSVN"
     exon            26156..26188
                     /gene="nad2"
                     /number=5
     gene            26189..28046
                     /gene="nad3"
     CDS             join(26189..26278,27723..28046)
                     /gene="nad3"
                     /codon_start=1
                     /transl_table=4
                     /product="NADH dehydrogenase subunit 3"
                     /translation="MSSVTFLFVFVTILTIVFLLLNFILAPHNPYQEKYSIFECGFHS
                     FLGQNRTQFGVKFFIFALVYLLLDLEILVIYPYGISVYENGIYGLIVVLIFIGIITAG
                     FVFELGKNALKIDSRQSNNYFYKSKKFINMFTEHK"
     exon            26189..26278
                     /gene="nad3"
                     /number=1
     intron          26279..27722
                     /gene="nad3"
                     /note="group IC2"
     gene            26288..27550
                     /gene="iorf420"
     CDS             26288..27550
                     /gene="iorf420"
                     /note="GO IDs: GO:0004519; GENE3D G3DSA:3.10.28.10;PANTHER
                     PTHR36181; PFAM PF00961; SUPERFAMILY SSF55608"
                     /codon_start=1
                     /transl_table=4
                     /product="LAGLIDADG endonuclease"
                     /translation="MGKSINWGKLPNSGEPLKLLVLSHIWKCMSGWINYSGIVTSQKM
                     SENKMGDRGSKSVIHETKQSCIIVKEQRVDGSCNAGKSALLKCTLVDFKRSYQIKIPS
                     NPIILTRNFSTLVGELASLEQSSLPPKLDPSYVTGFTDGEGSFILTIIKDNKYKLGWR
                     VACRFVISLHKKDLVLLNSLKNFFNTGSVFLMGKGAAQYRVESLTGLSIIINHFDRYP
                     LNTKKQADYMLFKLAYNLIINKSHLTEKGLSELVSLKAVMNNGLKDELKIAYPNITPV
                     LRPEIPLSLNIDPLWLAGFTDAEGCFSVVVFKSKTSKIGEAVKLSFIITQSVRDEFLI
                     KSLIEYLGCGYTSLDGRGAIDFKVSDFSSLKNIIIPFYDKYYIHGNKSLDFKDFSRVV
                     TLMENKKHLTKQGLDEIKKIRNAMNTNR"
     exon            27723..28046
                     /gene="nad3"
                     /number=2
     gene            28745..30042
                     /gene="atp9"
     CDS             join(28745..28925,29999..30042)
                     /gene="atp9"
                     /codon_start=1
                     /transl_table=4
                     /product="ATP synthase 9"
                     /translation="MVEASKLIGAGLATIGLAGAGVGIGVVFGCLIIGVARNPSLKNQ
                     LFSYSILGFAFSEATALFALMMALLLLYVV"
     exon            28745..28925
                     /gene="atp9"
                     /number=1
     intron          28926..29998
                     /gene="atp9"
                     /note="group IA"
     gene            29142..29990
                     /gene="iorf282"
     CDS             29142..29990
                     /gene="iorf282"
                     /note="GO IDs: GO:0003677,GO:0004519; CDD cd10445;
                     GENE3DG3DSA:1.10.10.10,G3DSA:3.40.1440.10;
                     PFAMPF01541,PF07453,PF07460; PROSITE_PROFILES PS50164;
                     SMARTSM00465,SM00496; SUPERFAMILY SSF64496,SSF82771;
                     TIGRFAMTIGR01453"
                     /codon_start=1
                     /transl_table=4
                     /product="GIY-YIG endonuclease"
                     /translation="MIFKVYMAFYLILKFNFICRKISTKINNTTFNSPSSQNPIKTYY
                     DPLNEREIIRKDNNGKIGVYVWQNKINNKMYVGSGDPLYLRLSDYYQLWYLKHKDNLY
                     IVRSLNKYSMSSFILHIMEYSDSDNVIKCEQKWIDILKPEYNLTPLAGSTKGFKHSLE
                     AKDKMRIAATGRKHTDEVKDLMSKNRQGLNNSFYNKTHTPETIEKLRNIAQNRTHLPV
                     KGLDVEITDIETKITTTYSSVREAASYLNSDIKTLLRREKSQLIKGTNKPYKNKYIIT
                     IIRGNN"
     exon            29999..30042
                     /gene="atp9"
                     /number=2
     gene            30574..34650
                     /gene="cox2"
     CDS             join(30574..30681,32148..32690,34552..34650)
                     /gene="cox2"
                     /codon_start=1
                     /transl_table=4
                     /product="cytochrome c oxidase subunit II"
                     /translation="MKHLFNTFINFDAPMPWGIYFQDSATPQMEGLVELHDNIMYYLV
                     LILFAVGWILFSIMKNFASTKTQISHKYLNHGTLIELIWTITPAVILILIAFPSFKLL
                     YLMDEVNDPSMTILAEGHQWYWSYQYPDFIDSNEEFIEFDSYIVPDSDLEDGGLRMLE
                     VDNRVIVPELTHIRFVITSGDVIHSFACPSLGIKCDAYPGRLNQVSVFINREGVFYGQ
                     CSEICGILHSSMPIVIESVNIDKFVHWLYSV"
     exon            30574..30681
                     /gene="cox2"
                     /number=1
     intron          30682..32147
                     /gene="cox2"
                     /note="group IC2"
     gene            31126..32055
                     /gene="iorf309"
     CDS             31126..32055
                     /gene="iorf309"
                     /note="GO IDs: GO:0004519; GENE3D G3DSA:3.10.28.10;PANTHER
                     PTHR36181,PTHR36181:SF2; PFAM PF00961;
                     SUPERFAMILYSSF55608"
                     /codon_start=1
                     /transl_table=4
                     /product="LAGLIDADG endonuclease"
                     /translation="MDKYMENPSNNKSKLNPHYVTGFSDGESCFHLSIGKNSKYKIGY
                     YVNPGFTIVLHKKDELLLRSIQSFFGGIGNLKVLPNIVQYRVFSLKDLDIILNHFDNY
                     PLITKKHTDFLLFKEALALIKNKEHLTIEGFNKIIALKSSMNLGLPEVLKESFPDILG
                     RKIEPFDLPSVLNPYWVAGFTDGEGCFWIKTLKAVGGAAPNKEGLRSVIGFQISQHSR
                     DLPLMEKFISFFECGRLEQTGSAYSLVVTKLSLINEKIIPFYMAYPILGSKSEDFKDW
                     CRAVQLKNHKAHLTPQGLKEILNIKSSINSSRK"
     exon            32148..32690
                     /gene="cox2"
                     /number=2
     intron          32691..34551
                     /gene="cox2"
                     /note="group IC1"
     gene            33133..34500
                     /gene="iorf455"
     CDS             33133..34500
                     /gene="iorf455"
                     /note="GENE3D G3DSA:1.10.10.10,G3DSA:3.40.1440.10;
                     PFAMPF01541; PROSITE_PROFILES PS50164; SMART
                     SM00465,SM00497;SUPERFAMILY SSF82771"
                     /codon_start=1
                     /transl_table=4
                     /product="GIY-YIG endonuclease"
                     /translation="MHGTTSRSVFNNHLLSDKRIGLSTIAALPLTRHFSSIRSLVNNS
                     EALASDHINSGKPTTLSVINKVLLNQNLVVTDSKLKELLKVEGVEIELPISTPKGKEL
                     LAELTGKSKYKGFSGVYMFIHKNTGDKYVGSSNLLRRRMDYYFNGDYPLAGKFLPLLY
                     KEGLEAFKLRIFKLDSNKFSSQDALILEQFYLLDKEFNLNTLRVVNAGSSKGDPVYVY
                     DLTCSILYYHAKSRIELKRVLNIHTETSKKYVDSKLPYLNKFLLLSYPIPTALTSDIS
                     LEELLGIMQDERKDTYKLGTRTSIPVELEIKEGNTFVSEASKGHTLKFDSLTSCMEYL
                     RGLGLIIKRDTLTKYIKIEKVFHNFLCKYSDKTLPKNFDEIGLIIDEYKKLKVDTDSL
                     IINRKNKPILVKGGAKLHMDKEFDSITEAIKHFDNLNIKLDSKTLYLRLKDGKIYKDY
                     YFTYK"
     exon            34552..34650
                     /gene="cox2"
                     /number=3
     gene            35088..35158
                     /gene="trnR(acg)"
     tRNA            35088..35158
                     /gene="trnR(acg)"
                     /product="tRNA-Arg"
                     /anticodon=(pos:35120..35122,aa:Arg,seq:acg)
     gene            35439..35509
                     /gene="trnR(tcg)"
     tRNA            35439..35509
                     /gene="trnR(tcg)"
                     /product="tRNA-Arg"
                     /anticodon=(pos:35471..35473,aa:Arg,seq:tcg)
     gene            35803..35877
                     /gene="trnY(ata)"
     tRNA            35803..35877
                     /gene="trnY(ata)"
                     /product="tRNA-Tyr"
                     /anticodon=(pos:35836..35838,aa:Tyr,seq:ata)
     gene            35951..38192
                     /gene="nad4L"
     CDS             join(35951..36189,38162..38192)
                     /gene="nad4L"
                     /codon_start=1
                     /transl_table=4
                     /product="NADH dehydrogenase 4L"
                     /translation="MSLTLLLFLIGILGFVFNRKNLILMLISIEIMLLSITFLILVSS
                     VNIDDIIGQTYAIYIIVVAGAESAIGLAILVAFYRLRGSIRIEYK"
     exon            35951..36189
                     /gene="nad4L"
                     /number=1
     intron          36190..38161
                     /gene="nad4L"
                     /note="group IC1"
     gene            36215..37246
                     /gene="iorf343"
     CDS             36215..37246
                     /gene="iorf343"
                     /note="GO IDs: GO:0004519; GENE3D G3DSA:3.10.28.10;PANTHER
                     PTHR36181; PFAM PF00961; SUPERFAMILY SSF55608"
                     /codon_start=1
                     /transl_table=4
                     /product="LAGLIDADG endonuclease"
                     /translation="MNRASTSNIQSLNRVSDLRKVNSYPFKVPGTFIRNYSTTRVMSL
                     HPWFVTGFTDAEGCFWIGVRNDPRNKTGWCVQAFFQIALHKKDVALLNNIQSYFGGIG
                     TVAVRGDRCYFIVSSLKQIIKVIIPHFDAHPLITNKLVDYRLWKSIISIMEAKRHLTV
                     EGLNEIIRMKSSLNLGLSDEIQDAFAETLSTNPNQERSWNPAESIPHGMWMAGFTSGE
                     GSFFVNIFKSTHHRVGYQVRLGFEIAQHIRDELTMATFTSFFNCGIISRYSEDMVKYR
                     CTKFSDLNTLIIPFFKEYLPLGNKLLDFEDFGKVALLLENKAHLTEEGLNSIRKIKAV
                     ACLMNSLRK"
     exon            38162..38192
                     /gene="nad4L"
                     /number=2
     gene            38192..41192
                     /gene="nad5"
     CDS             join(38192..38908,39921..41192)
                     /gene="nad5"
                     /codon_start=1
                     /transl_table=4
                     /product="NADH dehydrogenase subunit 5"
                     /translation="MYLSIIILPLLGSIVSGFFGRKVGVTGSRILGCLSIMITTILAI
                     ISFFEVGFNNNPVSINLFKWLDNESFNMVWNFQFDSLTVSMLIPVLIISSLVHFYSIG
                     YMSSDPHNQRFFSYLSLFTFMMIILVTGNNYLVMFVGWEGVGVCSYLLVSFWFTRIAA
                     NQSSLSAFLTNRVGDAFLMIGMFILLWTLGTLDYSTVFSLAPYINENITTIIGICLLI
                     GAMAKSSQVGLHIWLPMAMEGPTPVSALIHAATMVTAGVYLLIRSSPLIEYSAVVLAI
                     CLWLGATTTVFSSLIGLFQQDIKKIIAYSTMSQLGMMVIAIGLSSYNVAIFHLINHAF
                     YKGLLFLGAGAVIHAVVDNQDLRKYGGLISFLPLTYSVILIASLSLVAFPFMTGFYSK
                     DFILESAYGQYHFSSIDVYVIAVIGAIFTTLYSVKVIYLTFLTNPNGPVNYYRNAHES
                     DIFISLPLVVLAIFSIYFGYITRDIFIGLGSGFFVDNSIFIHPVHEIMIDTEFGVPTI
                     FKLIPFILTVSFSALAIIYSEFMPNIISNFKLSNLGYYIYGFFNQRFLVEFFYNKYIV
                     NSVLEIGGQTTKVLDKGSIESIGPYGFGVILTKASKIISSLSNGVVTNYALYILIGIC
                     FYLSIFTFVQVVDDVVNSITIASLVILMLHKDRSLISN"
     exon            38192..38908
                     /gene="nad5"
                     /number=1
     intron          38909..39920
                     /gene="nad5"
                     /note="group IB"
     gene            38909..39817
                     /gene="iorf302"
     CDS             38909..39817
                     /gene="iorf302"
                     /note="GO IDs: GO:0004519; GENE3D G3DSA:3.10.28.10;PANTHER
                     PTHR36181; PFAM PF00961; SUPERFAMILY SSF55608"
                     /codon_start=1
                     /transl_table=4
                     /product="LAGLIDADG endonuclease"
                     /translation="MVTGALLKFHYMRGHPLTLKSTSYFVAIGKIFNVGQSAGNLYNI
                     QGSSETIRETIKIDNTFKWWLIGFAEGDGYFGVDKKGYLTFKVTQSTTDCQVLFFIKK
                     SLGFGSVSLQSKSSKTHQYRVRDKNNLIKIINIFNGNLITKAKIAQFKLFLEAFNNKY
                     NTDITFIECNKKVTLDNAWLSGFTDGEGCFTASAYLSKATNKHIVTVRYVISQKNDIE
                     FSQYLAELINGYITYIKSYDGYNTVVNHSKLNIILNYIKSYPLKTKKHVSYLRWLKVY
                     ELVKDKHHHNPEGIEIIKSLIKLINK"
     exon            39921..41192
                     /gene="nad5"
                     /number=2
     gene            42712..43089
                     /gene="orf125"
     CDS             42712..43089
                     /gene="orf125"
                     /codon_start=1
                     /transl_table=4
                     /product="hypothetical protein"
                     /translation="MKLFFCNSNVSSKLGFKPSFSRFFSGFTSKELIVNSDINNVLLY
                     DGNNFKAVLFLPSLVAFLNLIEAMKTDSINNNLSLILEFKDFYLSLTNILKQLEPGKY
                     SFGGTPLLLSKIFRWLLFNWMLY"
     gene            44762..57540
                     /gene="cob"
     CDS             join(44762..44962,46662..46738,48965..49079,51324..51420,
                     53867..53882,54944..55216,57147..57540)
                     /gene="cob"
                     /codon_start=1
                     /transl_table=4
                     /product="cytochrome b"
                     /translation="MRILKNHPLLKLANGYLIDASQPSNISYLWNFGSLLLLCLVIQI
                     VTGVTLAMHYNPSVLEAFNSVEHIMRDVNNGWLVRYLHSNTASAFFFLVYLHIGRGIY
                     YASYRAPRTLTWVIGTIILIVMIVTGFLGYVLPYGQMSLWGATVITNLISAVPWIGQD
                     IVEFIWGGFSVNNATLNRFFALHFVLPFILAALVLMHMIALHDTAGSSNPLGVPVYYD
                     RMPMAPYFLFKDLITIFIFIFVLGIFVFFMPNVLGDSDNYIMANPMQTPPAIVPEWYL
                     LPFYAILRSIPNKLLGVIAMLAAILIILILPKADLGLTKGLQFRPLSKAAFYVFLVNF
                     LILMQIGAKHVESPFIEIGQLSTALYFSHFLFILPAVSILENTLVDLELQNNAKNI"
     exon            44762..44962
                     /gene="cob"
                     /number=1
     intron          44963..46661
                     /gene="cob"
                     /note="group IB"
     gene            45210..46625
                     /gene="iorf471"
     CDS             45210..46625
                     /gene="iorf471"
                     /note="GO IDs: GO:0004519; GENE3D G3DSA:3.10.28.10;PANTHER
                     PTHR36181; PFAM PF00961; SMART SM00497;SUPERFAMILY
                     SSF55608"
                     /codon_start=1
                     /transl_table=4
                     /product="LAGLIDADG endonuclease"
                     /translation="MMYLCLFEGITLSLFIFVSGYKNKMGFRKFTNSPYLNEDDFRLD
                     NSSNKVHMLAYPSDAKLQQATHNKDFLYWFSGFTDAEGNFLVSIDRKYIKLRFKINLH
                     IDDIEVLYIIKSKLGFGRVVEESSRNSCSFIVEDSLNINKLCDIFKQFPLHTSKKLDF
                     ISFNEVVIIKAKNKVLSETDIAKIISIKNSMNSKREVFTYDTSKSQIIINPNWLIGFI
                     EGEGTFGIKTGSALYFQVAQKNTSQECLNGIINFLMNLSNNATLHKDPDNKILPISVT
                     NTINIRTNVVSLAIANVDGLYYYLLPYLDSSKFYSRKAIDFKLWKMALLLKIKGYYYT
                     TEGKNLFLDISDTLNKRYSTMKSSSVSDINNKIINITERFNAIIELQPPFDVKLNIPH
                     TENVRKYSIANRSENPKIVYIYDGSEMVKGSPFASFSTAHKALGLKPSSNTCNRYIDT
                     NKLYKNKYIFTSKPIDSASRD"
     exon            46662..46738
                     /gene="cob"
                     /number=2
     intron          46739..48964
                     /gene="cob"
                     /note="group IC1"
     gene            46740..48206
                     /gene="iorf488"
     CDS             46740..48206
                     /gene="iorf488"
                     /note="GO IDs: GO:0004519; COILS Coil;
                     GENE3DG3DSA:3.10.28.10; PANTHER PTHR36181; PFAM PF00961;
                     SMARTSM00497; SUPERFAMILY SSF55608"
                     /codon_start=1
                     /transl_table=4
                     /product="LAGLIDADG endonuclease"
                     /translation="MICVDFVYFFLCNPLFTSNKPCIKYLATKDARLKSSKAQLPLFA
                     LRKYSRALSSKSGIHNIVTSSHSKIGDIACETAPTHKPENLAFLSDEEFGEWFRGFVD
                     AEGCFSIQTVKNHFKFIFTFCLHIDETPLIKYIIQRLGVGAFSLRESSVNFTVSSKDA
                     LLVIFGVLDKRPLNTSKNLNYLAFRQAYDLYFYRESVNISSELSQEIVTLKDKMNKKR
                     VEFKQSTDHKIHITPYWLLGFVEGEGYFSTNKTDYSLKFGIGQTSQEIIVLEAIQKYF
                     LALPTAKNYVERNNTNLVSLATYNQAKGRDYKAMAQLVITQRYFISNVIIPFFDKLTW
                     LSKKFKDYVDWKLILDLINHGWHFTEEGKKLISLITQGMNNYRLSNNTTSEEDTSRAD
                     VKERALKLLSSPSNFEVQANGKILIKSLGTYLKGRGNVGVNVLNTKGEIVFKFNSIKD
                     CALFFNVHTRTINRRLDKGSLVEHDNQNLVFQRDVRLP"
     exon            48965..49079
                     /gene="cob"
                     /number=3
     intron          49080..51323
                     /gene="cob"
                     /note="group ID"
     gene            49089..49958
                     /gene="iorf289"
     CDS             49089..49958
                     /gene="iorf289"
                     /note="GO IDs: GO:0003677,GO:0004519; CDD cd10445;
                     GENE3DG3DSA:1.10.10.10,G3DSA:3.40.1440.10;
                     PFAMPF01541,PF07453,PF07460; PROSITE_PROFILES PS50164;
                     SMARTSM00465,SM00497; SUPERFAMILY SSF64496,SSF82771;
                     TIGRFAMTIGR01453"
                     /codon_start=1
                     /transl_table=4
                     /product="GIY-YIG endonuclease"
                     /translation="MAQNDYNNNKITTTTTFNDKRYYSTSRNNKEETSFPRINKFLLA
                     KNLNPVFIYHNLNEDSVRKNIAKETKGLSGIYMILNKETLSYYIGSASTDRINSRFSK
                     HLIYLNGSKIVKNSVNKYGLHNFVFIVLELFPEIVNQENNKKLLDLEDFYLKSLLPDY
                     NILTEAGSSFGYKHTEVNRIKMKANYSEKGREEIGSLNRGKTLSSETIETMRQSALNR
                     KPLDYTEQGVLNMKKNSKPIIVKELNNTVYGEFNSIVEAAEALNCSTKTIQRTLKSPS
                     KRLKRRWIVDYVK"
     gene            50483..51166
                     /gene="iorf227"
     CDS             50483..51166
                     /gene="iorf227"
                     /codon_start=1
                     /transl_table=4
                     /product="hypothetical protein"
                     /translation="MMIEFYDLIINMGYTPGIETLRNTTFSGQDLKSAFCEALSSHNY
                     NLRQAKKLVLDLCFNRDTVRLNFLLGYRDEGVMNYILEIANKHREFYPLTRKLINQYL
                     YNLTEDIAYSYIEFYQDNVVRYLFLPDEADKFIAMVRESPILKHIYYVDAGSKVRSPG
                     FGVAKSNLLLQSEVFKYETAEMFSKIRNLGRADIGQMDMIEIPYEGNVMRAIRKDEAW
                     RVLKAANFL"
     exon            51324..51420
                     /gene="cob"
                     /number=4
     intron          51421..53866
                     /gene="cob"
                     /note="group IA"
     gene            51432..52226
                     /gene="iorf264"
     CDS             51432..52226
                     /gene="iorf264"
                     /note="GO IDs: GO:0004519; GENE3D G3DSA:3.10.28.10;PANTHER
                     PTHR36181; PFAM PF00961; SUPERFAMILY SSF55608"
                     /codon_start=1
                     /transl_table=4
                     /product="LAGLIDADG endonuclease"
                     /translation="MINLCLGIITLFLMYGAMRTYLLYLKVYTKETSLPTIGTIHKNA
                     LKKSNKTLRLDKQEYISIPSSFLAFLAGLIDGDGYIQISKTPKGFITMKLVISLHLED
                     ISTLEYIHSVLKLGKINIYKDLKSPTCKLVINKTDLQEVLFPLFIYNNIFFLTNTRID
                     QFNLAMYILRNDIKLQSEISEVKNVPFVFEIPKSPVDYTLLPFFKNWIVGFKHPWRYP
                     DLIEFVRENPLTYKRVKKEYKRLCSNRKSYYNLLKYCRDLEHVNKK"
     gene            52449..53207
                     /gene="iorf252"
     CDS             52449..53207
                     /gene="iorf252"
                     /note="GO IDs: GO:0004519; GENE3D G3DSA:3.10.28.10;
                     PFAMPF03161; SUPERFAMILY SSF55608"
                     /codon_start=1
                     /transl_table=4
                     /product="LAGLIDADG endonuclease"
                     /translation="MIAIIMKYSSLKSFRVGTAYSPIEQNTVKPVNTNIVVWGSNLNS
                     TAGEGRFTKIVKNMIALPPYQKSVIIGILLSDGNLSSSKSHENPHLTFKQGLKNSNYV
                     WFAYFILAHYCNLHPSLVKSFRKNRVAFAIYFRTRGLPCFNELRHLFYKDKVKVVPED
                     IYNLLTPVALAHLIMGDGSAKEYGLIICTDSYKLIDIVRLMNVLMIRYNLNCKLRFHT
                     PTQPRIYISQHSMPVLRELVKPYMAESMLYKIGL"
     gene            53211..53549
                     /gene="iorf112"
     CDS             53211..53549
                     /gene="iorf112"
                     /note="GO IDs: GO:0004519; GENE3D
                     G3DSA:3.10.28.10;SUPERFAMILY SSF55608"
                     /codon_start=1
                     /transl_table=4
                     /product="homing endonuclease"
                     /translation="MIWWVSGLFVSKVLFLLKKTMMVVGFASQLKQRIHSDLFEAFKL
                     IFSTNRKIDSTNNYNQFGVSSKSDVQKVINYFSFSGLHPLVGLKYIQYEKWLNNLRAS
                     SRYSKLNYPK"
     exon            53867..53882
                     /gene="cob"
                     /number=5
     intron          53883..54943
                     /gene="cob"
                     /note="group IB"
     gene            53914..54843
                     /gene="iorf309"
     CDS             53914..54843
                     /gene="iorf309"
                     /note="GO IDs: GO:0004519; GENE3D G3DSA:3.10.28.10;PANTHER
                     PTHR36181,PTHR36181:SF2; PFAM PF00961;
                     SUPERFAMILYSSF55608"
                     /codon_start=1
                     /transl_table=4
                     /product="LAGLIDADG endonuclease"
                     /translation="MLKILLNAGTSPILGFAYDLFLLFLTIICVKIAMTWRQSAGVRS
                     IHTSEASQRLHAEDLTYAYLVGLFEGDGFFSITKKGKYLTYELGIELSIKDVQLIYKI
                     KALLGIGVVSFRKRNEVEMVSLRIRDKKHLKNFILPIFDKYPMFSNKQYDYLRFRSAL
                     LSGIIYSEDLPEYTRSNVPLNSVESILDKSYFSAWLVGFIEAEGCFSIYKLKKDNDYL
                     VASFDIAQKDGDILIKAISKYLSFTTTVYLDKYDCSRLKVTSVRSIENTINFLDRAPV
                     KLMGNKRLQYLLWIKQLRTISRYAEKIKIPSIY"
     exon            54944..55216
                     /gene="cob"
                     /number=6
     intron          55217..57146
                     /gene="cob"
                     /note="group IC1"
     gene            55590..57008
                     /gene="iorf472"
     CDS             55590..57008
                     /gene="iorf472"
                     /note="GO IDs: GO:0004519; GENE3D
                     G3DSA:3.10.28.10;SUPERFAMILY SSF55608"
                     /codon_start=1
                     /transl_table=4
                     /product="homing endonuclease"
                     /translation="MVRRNCYLITFYTFLKTESYISSFYQNNSLLTESADSLKPARVG
                     KVGNKEMTLYEVKSLFQTIKNSDPSYEGSEKEFGLLANGFWQAEGYIGGIFRSELNFY
                     PICSATQLFSEESAKFFIRLDKALCNKGTFSITLNSFGKFVIAYRLSGWDTFFSVFVP
                     YFYMQYGEKYRAILKLKKIYELKDYIKHHSSDDKAKVLLVSLVYSLTAHSPRYKVSLE
                     EKLISLNLDQGLLKELPLYKENDVKPSFLFILGFFLGDGTLHLKLEWKDKNSTVVIVP
                     LFNIIQSNVESNKYIMERMTSCLNALNIKANLDKGTNTFTLTVKGIDNVFNSLFPLLK
                     KYSHFLYGKRDSFNLLVWVEGLIRSGGHHTYFGLKALVYRIYHSTNERITDKEVWMSR
                     LEDWLKAVSARRECGEYYISPIYTSNKQIIGWQVRFPSTLKLPKSNKAFMSSTCGGQD
                     KALAIAVQYRDKILSDWINLNF"
     exon            57147..57540
                     /gene="cob"
                     /number=7
     gene            57811..57881
                     /gene="trnC(gca)"
     tRNA            57811..57881
                     /gene="trnC(gca)"
                     /product="tRNA-Cys"
                     /anticodon=(pos:57844..57846,aa:Cys,seq:gca)
     gene            59531..76437
                     /gene="cox1"
     CDS             join(59531..59748,61035..61208,62510..62738,63933..64026,
                     65402..65412,66415..66425,67535..67624,68882..68927,
                     70109..70141,71148..71304,73668..73735,74934..75070,
                     76113..76437)
                     /gene="cox1"
                     /codon_start=1
                     /transl_table=4
                     /product="cytochrome c oxidase subunit I"
                     /translation="MSMGMERWFNSTNAKDIGTLYLIFALFSGLLGTAFSVLIRLELS
                     GPGVQYISNNQLYNSVITAHAILMIFFMVMPALIGGFGNFLMPLMVGGPDMAFPRLNN
                     ISFWLLPPSLLLLIFSACIEGGVGTGWTLYPPLSGLQSHSGPSVDLAIFTLHLTGVSS
                     LLGSINFITTIVNMRTPGIRLHKLALFGWAVVITAVLLLLSLPVLAGGITMVLTDRNF
                     NTSFFEVAGGGDPILFQHLFWFFGHPEVYILIVPAFGIISTTISTNSNKPIFGYIGMV
                     YAMMSIGILGFIVWSHHMYTVGLDVDTRAYFTAATLIIAVPTGIKIFSWLATCYGGSI
                     KMTPSMLFSLGFVFMFTIGGLSGVVLANASLDIAFHDTYYVVAHFHYVLSMGAVFAMF
                     AGWYFWIPKILGLNYNLNLAKVQFWLLFIGVNLTFFPQHFLGLQGMPRRISDYPDAFA
                     GWNLISSIGSIVSVIAAWLFLYIVYSQLVEGKVASRNPWLTPGFYTDVLQANLNRSYT
                     SLEWGLSSPPKPHAFVSLPLQS"
     exon            59531..59748
                     /gene="cox1"
                     /number=1
     intron          59749..61034
                     /gene="cox1"
                     /note="group I(derived)"
     gene            59798..60757
                     /gene="iorf319"
     CDS             59798..60757
                     /gene="iorf319"
                     /note="CDD cd10445;
                     GENE3DG3DSA:1.10.10.10,G3DSA:3.40.1440.10; PFAM
                     PF01541,PF07453;PROSITE_PROFILES PS50164; SMART
                     SM00465,SM00497;SUPERFAMILY SSF82771"
                     /codon_start=1
                     /transl_table=4
                     /product="GIY-YIG endonuclease"
                     /translation="MFFSKKKITEVALNNNQNNTITITNSNNNNSNKNNDEDKIPLYT
                     KVYIENPFNNRNLILKVSKNQKGVYVWESNDHAYVGHSINLYNRISSYFMPSILQTKA
                     RRVLRYFNKHGFQDTNLTIYIMDENSSLDDVVSLEQHFIDTLKPSLNVDLVASSSGYH
                     EPMGQEIRDRLRKQRGTPVYIYNVEDFTLLYIFESKQHMYDSISIHHKTLNNCLDAGT
                     VYLDTLFLSLDLIEESENTNLLTLEGIKELVNEKRALYTVKHPASISILAEFKDDSSK
                     NLEFSSLTSLANHLKGDRVTIRQYLKGVKSGYYRGKWKFTYKD"
     exon            61035..61208
                     /gene="cox1"
                     /number=2
     intron          61209..62509
                     /gene="cox1"
                     /note="group IB(3')"
     gene            61210..62346
                     /gene="iorf378"
     CDS             61210..62346
                     /gene="iorf378"
                     /note="GO IDs: GO:0004519; GENE3D G3DSA:3.10.28.10;PANTHER
                     PTHR36181,PTHR36181:SF2; PFAM PF00961;
                     SUPERFAMILYSSF55608"
                     /codon_start=1
                     /transl_table=4
                     /product="LAGLIDADG endonuclease"
                     /translation="MKDKVLLFGNLEAIKLYSMRETLEVYIAYTIIYSLLILVVIMLI
                     VFLGFLIKNLSTRQYAWELTKLMFRTHQRLNVEHPNENNNLFDHSKSINRFKYYENKD
                     NFHQWLVGFTDGDGSFSIVRVAERKWTLFFKLTQSTYNLRAIHFIKNQLGVGSIYVDS
                     DCNKADFRIRDRKTIGATILPIFDKYPLLTSKYFSYLKFKKAYEILENPNLSTQDKDN
                     LLLALQKEQMPLDYISPAWKTVNYEVNDTNKAKSVMSKYWLIGFTEAEGSFYLVNKAS
                     TRIVHAFEITQKLDFIVLKAIAHILGISVSRKKLRASRHTVVTTNSRAISNIIDYYSK
                     TMKGIKAVEFRIWARSYVKYKGNYEKLNSIRENIRVFRQIRLRS"
     exon            62510..62738
                     /gene="cox1"
                     /number=3
     intron          62739..63932
                     /gene="cox1"
                     /note="group IB"
     gene            62742..63818
                     /gene="iorf358"
     CDS             62742..63818
                     /gene="iorf358"
                     /note="GO IDs: GO:0004519; GENE3D G3DSA:3.10.28.10;PANTHER
                     PTHR36181,PTHR36181:SF1; PFAM PF00961;
                     SUPERFAMILYSSF55608"
                     /codon_start=1
                     /transl_table=4
                     /product="LAGLIDADG endonuclease"
                     /translation="MLPVLNLANCWKQIYLFIISLLAGCLFYYKLLSIFRDYSPKFVC
                     FKSYLNIDRKFFSVKRKIPSWGTPTNNGEFDPKFSSYLAGIIEGDGTIIVPKRERSLK
                     GDLYYPSIQIVFDSRDFPLALMLQSKLNHGSISKKKGSSAYVLTINKLEGIFLIANVI
                     NGYMRTPKIYALHRLIDWLNLRFDFNITKKNKDISDINSNSWLAGFIDADGHFSVRTT
                     LVTEQASPTKYPKIECKFELSQRQNDHNYENNLEYLSLIADFLSSTVKETRMNRPNPE
                     YRVRTTNVDSNFILVQYLEQYPLFSSKYLNYKDWIKVLSYFKAKSHTKSESIKAIVEI
                     KAQMNNKRTEFNWDHLNNLYNLYK"
     exon            63933..64026
                     /gene="cox1"
                     /number=4
     intron          64027..65401
                     /gene="cox1"
                     /note="group ID"
     gene            64035..64952
                     /gene="iorf305"
     CDS             64035..64952
                     /gene="iorf305"
                     /note="GO IDs: GO:0004519; GENE3D G3DSA:3.10.28.10;PANTHER
                     PTHR36181; PFAM PF00961; SUPERFAMILY SSF55608"
                     /codon_start=1
                     /transl_table=4
                     /product="LAGLIDADG endonuclease"
                     /translation="MLINYYILAIIPIIKIAKKSSFLFKLNYSTSSTSNFCLESFYSK
                     YNEHLPGNTSPSKKFLTWFIGFTEGEGSFIVNNRGDLCFVITQSNLDIYVLEYIKEIL
                     GFGKVIPQSKTTSRYVTQNKKEIELLVHLFNGNLILPRRKEKFEEFVKGFNTWVTKGR
                     IQLNTVEIKHTYILPSLYNNWLSGFTDGEGCFTCSINKDKGFSFNFNISQKWEQDVKI
                     LEHLCSLFNAGKVSKHSSDNAYEYRIGGLENCRNVFTYFNNYNLITKKSASYVAWKEV
                     HGDLLNKNHLDPIKRVELKEKAKLINKFN"
     exon            65402..65412
                     /gene="cox1"
                     /number=5
     intron          65413..66414
                     /gene="cox1"
                     /note="group IB"
     gene            65437..66354
                     /gene="iorf305"
     CDS             65437..66354
                     /gene="iorf305"
                     /note="GO IDs: GO:0004519; GENE3D G3DSA:3.10.28.10;PANTHER
                     PTHR37520; PFAM PF00961; SUPERFAMILY SSF55608"
                     /codon_start=1
                     /transl_table=4
                     /product="LAGLIDADG endonuclease"
                     /translation="MSQQTISEEFVLYLLGTMHISCTLLYTVIVKILKIYDNSQVTNA
                     LSTLVGTSEAIRLLNIKSIHNLSKSPNSLRFKQWLAGLIDGDGCFSLSKKGYASLEIT
                     MDIRDECALQAVKNVYGGSIKLRSGVSALRYRLHSKEGFLNLINDVNGHIRNPNRLIQ
                     LNYICVKYDIVLKYPEKLTRDNGWLSGFFDADGSITIKSTDGQLSISAGQKTSELLTP
                     LVEQFGGYVYIDRGGNGSFKWYVTKKEDVLNLIEYFKKYPSRSAKNNRLHLVPKIYEL
                     KSMKAHTAPSGSLLAKSWETLMAKWKNYG"
     exon            66415..66425
                     /gene="cox1"
                     /number=6
     intron          66426..67534
                     /gene="cox1"
                     /note="group IB"
     gene            66430..67401
                     /gene="iorf323"
     CDS             66430..67401
                     /gene="iorf323"
                     /note="GO IDs: GO:0004519; GENE3D G3DSA:3.10.28.10;PANTHER
                     PTHR36181,PTHR36181:SF1; PFAM PF00961;
                     SUPERFAMILYSSF55608"
                     /codon_start=1
                     /transl_table=4
                     /product="LAGLIDADG endonuclease"
                     /translation="MISLIMLLYAGNTSISSFKYSPFKDIVKKLKQWSQSAGNTFKVN
                     LKSGTSETICDNTETIKNISIHVATHLKPLNDEQFGHYLAGLIDGDGHFSSEATKQQL
                     VIVFSSPDVKLAYYIKEVIGFGNVKKVKDKNAYLYIISNKEGLFRVINLINGKLRTLN
                     KFNQVLNNILAYPTYAKENLEFKINDSNNLYNHWIAGFSDADASFQIKIITRDDKPRP
                     EIRLNYQVVRSAKKDNPILLLLKEFFGGNIGYRSSQGTYYYGSTSFGSAKKVINYFDH
                     FHLQSSKHINYLKWRKAYLLIQKKDHLTEKGLDKIRKFKISMNRNSV"
     exon            67535..67624
                     /gene="cox1"
                     /number=7
     intron          67625..68881
                     /gene="cox1"
                     /note="group IB"
     gene            67638..68858
                     /gene="iorf406"
     CDS             67638..68858
                     /gene="iorf406"
                     /note="GO IDs: GO:0004519; GENE3D G3DSA:3.10.28.10;PANTHER
                     PTHR36181,PTHR36181:SF2; PFAM PF00961;
                     SUPERFAMILYSSF55608"
                     /codon_start=1
                     /transl_table=4
                     /product="LAGLIDADG endonuclease"
                     /translation="MINNYVKPLYMLGTSNILNTRNNKYFSENFKDITMSNQQVNKFI
                     LFIKEITLFIYFIFYNLRDYTRGIFQSERLRYSPIFYKSTRRSFNNAVPVNKVFKRNY
                     SIDNRLHKLDPNWVTGFVDAEGCFSTIIEVSEDLKRKVRVSFEINLHEKDEQILVSIK
                     SFFGVGQVYNRSDKKISIYRVTNVNYIKDNIIPHFIEYPLMSKKALDFLLWSKVIEII
                     LNKEHLSEEGFLKVLSYYAYINTGVSKKVQKYYPNIIPADKPDTFLPETLHPQWVSGF
                     VAGDGGFSIYIRSAKDYVISEKVSCRFHIAQHIRDLELMKLFIKFFDCGSVGVRSNKA
                     TPRCDFYVQDFFLIVEKILPHFDTYPLLNLKQQDYLCFKECVSIIKSKTHLTREGLNK
                     IKSLNLEMNSNRLK"
     exon            68882..68927
                     /gene="cox1"
                     /number=8
     intron          68928..70108
                     /gene="cox1"
                     /note="group IB"
     gene            68934..69986
                     /gene="iorf350"
     CDS             68934..69986
                     /gene="iorf350"
                     /note="GO IDs: GO:0004519; GENE3D G3DSA:3.10.28.10;PANTHER
                     PTHR36181; PFAM PF00961; SUPERFAMILY SSF55608"
                     /codon_start=1
                     /transl_table=4
                     /product="LAGLIDADG endonuclease"
                     /translation="MASPYSDIGSTINFAICWNSLVLISTLYGKNLISYTQSADNLSL
                     YSLKDNKQSVSETTRETSFKFSAFHIYYNTLFKNKDPLSDEWLTWFIGFAEGDGAIQT
                     YDEGKRVRFVLTQKESDILHKIQFKFNIGVVKHFPQGKSGKNNDFYRWMVDNPSHILL
                     LALLFNGNIAQSHRIKQLALWVNALNNRFGSETIKLNNTPVPVTLQDGWLSGFTDAEG
                     CFNVSITANSRYTLGHVIKMRYILDQKDGVILNKVYELFGFGKVTLRSGTKDVYRYTA
                     TGFKALHDVIVYFKLFPLQTKKAFSFEKWLIVHNQVYNKLHLTDEGLSQVRTLQKQIN
                     LNNSTTNKVGAALEKK"
     exon            70109..70141
                     /gene="cox1"
                     /number=9
     intron          70142..71147
                     /gene="cox1"
                     /note="group IB"
     gene            70148..71104
                     /gene="iorf318"
     CDS             70148..71104
                     /gene="iorf318"
                     /note="GO IDs: GO:0004519; GENE3D G3DSA:3.10.28.10;PANTHER
                     PTHR36181,PTHR36181:SF1; PFAM PF00961;
                     SUPERFAMILYSSF55608"
                     /codon_start=1
                     /transl_table=4
                     /product="LAGLIDADG endonuclease"
                     /translation="MFTVKILLYAGNSWLSSPLVFIALGTIYLYLTRQSAGNFFCFST
                     MAKAATKNTYNKWFELPKISEHVPIHNSNLNDEELGYFLAGLIEGDGWFGKKELHIVF
                     SENDSSLAYLIKKRIGHGNIYKIKDKKAVRYICKNKEGLSIILSLINGKFVSNYKYEQ
                     LIKHNYSEDFNINILPPLMSLSLDNYWLAGFTQADGCFHISVVKSKTHKAGYSIRLEF
                     SLKQNDVLPLRLLYNELEMGNLSQYHTGVWCYKSTGYKTAAHLINYFDKYNIFAGKYV
                     DYIKFRKVYIMITEGKHLEEKGIKKIKSISSKGSSETSTQEI"
     exon            71148..71304
                     /gene="cox1"
                     /number=10
     intron          71305..73667
                     /gene="cox1"
                     /note="group IB"
     gene            71307..72629
                     /gene="iorf440"
     CDS             71307..72629
                     /gene="iorf440"
                     /note="GO IDs: GO:0003677,GO:0004519; CDD cd10445;
                     GENE3DG3DSA:1.10.10.10,G3DSA:3.40.1440.10;
                     PFAMPF01541,PF07453,PF07460; PROSITE_PROFILES PS50164;
                     SMARTSM00465,SM00496,SM00497; SUPERFAMILY
                     SSF64496,SSF82771;TIGRFAM TIGR01453"
                     /codon_start=1
                     /transl_table=4
                     /product="GIY-YIG endonuclease"
                     /translation="MKNHLALPLKIAICWELLTIILLELYSVTMYNFEQSAGNLRVFN
                     ALVGPLETTRDPRNIFTRRYSPWNKNALIGSASSFSNNSFNSKTIYSLRNHYSTSSKE
                     DNTKNFVALAVFPPKAGYTSLVAPLKIYSQFKEDRSSILKEQKDKSGIYCLINNINGH
                     SYIGSSINLASRMKNYLNNTFLKSRQNANMPIVKALLKYGQSNFTLLIVEYVEPQVLT
                     VRETYFITSILPYYNVLKQGYSSLGYKHTEETKQLLSELASNRVHSDTTKGLIAKALT
                     GENNPFYNKSHSMESKVRMIEAKSAYPVYIYDSFKNLLVIFPSVSSLAHLIKSNHSTI
                     VEAIREQTIFRGEWYFTNIPYNISDNPLISNWTHKECKELILDINNMSHIRKGIFVYD
                     TNKNFIRKYEGVTDAQRDLNISHSTIKKYAKIGGCYNGYIFSYERLND"
     gene            72657..73097
                     /gene="iorf146"
     CDS             72657..73097
                     /gene="iorf146"
                     /note="GO IDs: GO:0004519; GENE3D G3DSA:3.40.1440.10;
                     PFAMPF01541; PROSITE_PROFILES PS50164; SMART
                     SM00465;SUPERFAMILY SSF82771; TIGRFAM TIGR01453"
                     /codon_start=1
                     /transl_table=4
                     /product="GIY-YIG endonuclease"
                     /translation="MDPLGDHWPNETTVSGILLFLVSFILLNKNILNALDRLRASPTN
                     KALKIYENFYKDRKDLYKEFKEDKTGYIYMIVNKLNGKCYVGSSRSIKTRLYNYFNLA
                     LAAAQKGRPISSAIIKYGLVNFAFIVLEKVDLNVHNLEERETFW"
     gene            73123..73623
                     /gene="iorf166"
     CDS             73123..73623
                     /gene="iorf166"
                     /note="GENE3D G3DSA:1.10.10.10,G3DSA:3.10.20.300;
                     PFAMPF07453"
                     /codon_start=1
                     /transl_table=4
                     /product="homing endonuclease"
                     /translation="MIKPEYNAVKEAARNIGVPHLQYTKLRISKSRSSASVYIYDEFK
                     TLLVIVPSLRSLAVQLGSSSISIALKRAMADKSLFRSSWYISNQLFNENDKPLMEVDS
                     IEYMSLIEKMKSQKHIRKAIFVFKDGEFLQKYDGILAAAKALNISHDTIRSNIEKKYY
                     VQWVLI"
     exon            73668..73735
                     /gene="cox1"
                     /number=11
     intron          73736..74933
                     /gene="cox1"
                     /note="group IB"
     gene            73739..74878
                     /gene="iorf379"
     CDS             73739..74878
                     /gene="iorf379"
                     /note="GO IDs: GO:0004519; GENE3D G3DSA:3.10.28.10;PANTHER
                     PTHR37520; PFAM PF00961; SUPERFAMILY SSF55608"
                     /codon_start=1
                     /transl_table=4
                     /product="LAGLIDADG endonuclease"
                     /translation="MGLNGISSFKCYFATDYMLETVLFAYCLLFIYTAYLYKLDVSKN
                     IFLLNSQNNNIAISSELMNTQSAENWKGFSETIRQLPDTEDYKFWNWFAGIIDGDGNF
                     DIRTNSTNKQRVLKQIRIKLHNRDIRILTHIQNYLHIGRIRADKNKPYSIYIVSTKEE
                     MKYILEHINGLIRLKVPGFKEACALYNLDYIEADYNIKLYDPYYAGLIDTDGSIVFNY
                     AGNRIECNLEFEYNEYSSKLNFDNTLLNSKPTIIKRKRSNSLSQRDQRASLEKEFSSI
                     TFKFQNVNNMLFIYDYFMHNRLYSDIKFYRVSKIKPFIEIRGYKTSPKGSIEHKIYSD
                     FMINWIKYNNPLWYKVPFVTKHLGVSPSPSISLRDQEDEQAPENK"
     exon            74934..75070
                     /gene="cox1"
                     /number=12
     intron          75071..76112
                     /gene="cox1"
                     /note="group IB"
     gene            75096..75905
                     /gene="iorf269"
     CDS             75096..75905
                     /gene="iorf269"
                     /note="GO IDs: GO:0004519; CDD cd10445;
                     GENE3DG3DSA:3.40.1440.10; PFAM PF01541;
                     PROSITE_PROFILESPS50164; SMART SM00465; SUPERFAMILY
                     SSF64496,SSF82771;TIGRFAM TIGR01453"
                     /codon_start=1
                     /transl_table=4
                     /product="GIY-YIG endonuclease"
                     /translation="MKDRLHRWFSTKRRNSQFDPKEFELFFENVNKEKRNIYKELRKK
                     SGVYLFINNITNDLYIGSSTNLTSRMVSYYYYTNSQKPSKLVIIRAMKKYGLDNFSLA
                     IIELCEKDLCLILEQKWIDHYTPKYNVLTVVFPEGIGNSLVACAHKHSIDTITKLKEK
                     LSKENHPKFGSVTSTETKKAISDSIKYFYTENSHPSKGLKGSLAPQYGIGGKFVYCYN
                     RQGEELIFPSINGARQHFKVRWTLVKNNMDKNEWITLNGEDWLIQSIPKQN"
     exon            76113..76437
                     /gene="cox1"
                     /number=13
     gene            76859..76929
                     /gene="trnR(tct)"
     tRNA            76859..76929
                     /gene="trnR(tct)"
                     /product="tRNA-Arg"
                     /anticodon=(pos:76891..76893,aa:Arg,seq:tct)
     gene            77533..77997
                     /gene="orf154"
     CDS             77533..77997
                     /gene="orf154"
                     /codon_start=1
                     /transl_table=4
                     /product="hypothetical protein"
                     /translation="MKAKALKLINLLTYKDIDIPRPHVFVNLPLKSTVSPVELTDITL
                     KINELLPQLSDFISQFHSIILTNNINVITDAGGNMSLDVPGTMSDTDADKFSRRISII
                     DRLITTRGQEINDLLQKGLEIEGKLKKENVNYTSQILDKVNEFKRLNASYKH"
     gene            78786..81347
                     /gene="nad1"
     CDS             join(78786..78930,79237..79727,80874..81347)
                     /gene="nad1"
                     /codon_start=1
                     /transl_table=4
                     /product="NADH dehydrogenase subunit 1"
                     /translation="MNYSPTIISIIENIILMLPALLVVAYVTVAERKTMASMQRRLGP
                     NAVGYYGLLQAFADALKLILKEYVAPTQANLILFFLGPIVTLIFALLGYAVIPYGPGL
                     SLGDMELGILYMLAVSGLATYGILLAGWSANSKYAFLGSLRSTAQLISYELVLSSVLL
                     IIIMITNSLNLNINVQFQKIVWLALPLFCILIIFFIGSVAETNRAPFDLAEAESELVS
                     GFMTEHAAVIFVFFFLAEYASIVLMCIFTSILFLGGYLLEFDIVYWFDLLNYIYAYIF
                     DINWITSLEYFKLRGILTSSSVDGFLHSITLGIKSSIMVFIFIWVRASFPRIRFDQLM
                     SFCWTVLLPILFAFIILIPCLLYIFGITVVNVNMF"
     exon            78786..78930
                     /gene="nad1"
                     /number=1
     intron          78931..79236
                     /gene="nad1"
                     /note="group I(derived)"
     exon            79237..79727
                     /gene="nad1"
                     /number=2
     intron          79728..80873
                     /gene="nad1"
                     /note="group IB"
     gene            79865..80857
                     /gene="iorf330"
     CDS             79865..80857
                     /gene="iorf330"
                     /note="GO IDs: GO:0003677,GO:0004519;
                     GENE3DG3DSA:3.40.1440.10; PFAM
                     PF01541,PF07453,PF07460;PROSITE_PROFILES PS50164; SMART
                     SM00465,SM00496,SM00497;SUPERFAMILY SSF64496,SSF82771;
                     TIGRFAM TIGR01453"
                     /codon_start=1
                     /transl_table=4
                     /product="GIY-YIG endonuclease"
                     /translation="MRYSPDLYENIRLINSKLLPSRVKSPEAICMCNYTNKYLFSSQQ
                     GGTLKITKRFYSDASSPSINIPTVNPTPVLVIRTLHDKGYVDSYKEILKNKGGIYSFI
                     NTVNGKQYIGSAKDFYIRLNEHLNNKKSNLRACWVRRTIQKAFDKYGLDKFNWIIYEY
                     FSYETKILSNESLTELGASPTSYIKALDFSTLYNMKREASSMLGYKHTDEAIQKMIER
                     YKDKTNHPMFGKSHSKKVLELISKPGELNPMFGRIHSDETKKLMAKKRNKYSNGVGIF
                     DLEDNLIKKFDNNVELANYLNISKVTVVVLRTQQAMYLNNELIYKNMYIFKPIN"
     exon            80874..81347
                     /gene="nad1"
                     /number=3
     gene            81868..83322
                     /gene="nad4"
     CDS             81868..83322
                     /gene="nad4"
                     /codon_start=1
                     /transl_table=4
                     /product="NADH dehydrogenase subunit 4"
                     /translation="MLLSSLIITPLLGTMVVASSGSYKNSELFTKTIALTTSVINLII
                     SLVMFILFNNSTNQFQFVQEHYNVQLFDIYLGVDGISIYFILLTTIIMPIALLSNWDS
                     IKENVKSYLIIMLLLETLLLAVFMSLDIMSFYIFFESILPPLFILIGLYGSDNKVSAS
                     YYLFLYTLWGSLFLLLSILSTSSIMGSTDFDTLFKLNFEYKTQIFLFIGIFISFAVKT
                     PTIFLNNWLLKAHVESPLGGSIVLAAIVLKLSLYGVFRLILPILPKASLDYTFVVFTI
                     AVITIIYASFSTLRTTDVKELIAYSSVCHASVYLIGVFSNTMQGLEGSVILGLAHGFV
                     SSGLFICAGGILYDRTGTRLIYFYRGITQLMPIFAILFFILALGNCGAPLTLNFVGEF
                     MSLYSIIERLPVLGVFACSSVVFSAAYTIYMFNRISFGGSFTRFIEESIYDVNKREFI
                     LLFILVLFTVVLGVYPSLILNVLDYSMNSLIYSI"
     gene            83443..83589
                     /gene="atp8"
     CDS             83443..83589
                     /gene="atp8"
                     /codon_start=1
                     /transl_table=4
                     /product="ATP synthase 8"
                     /translation="MPQLVPFYYMNEVVFAFAIIVFILYVLSKYILPRIVRLFLSRMF
                     INKI"
     gene            83753..86006
                     /gene="atp6"
     CDS             join(83753..84117,85571..86006)
                     /gene="atp6"
                     /codon_start=1
                     /transl_table=4
                     /product="ATP synthase 6"
                     /translation="MFSIEKQNLFFAQAKEIRSPLDQFEIRDILNLEVLGGNLHLSLT
                     NIGLYLTIGALIILVLSIVSTNYNKLVSNNWSIAQESLYVTIHNIVTNQINPKNGQIY
                     FPFIYTLFIFILINNLMGMVPYSFASTAHFALTFALSFTIVLGATILGFQKHGLKFFS
                     LLVPAGCPLALLPLLVTIEFISYLARNVSLGLRLAANITAGHMLLSILSGFVYNIMNS
                     GFIFFILGLIPLLFIIAFSGLELAIAFIQAQVFVVLSSSYIKDGLDLH"
     exon            83753..84117
                     /gene="atp6"
                     /number=1
     intron          84118..85570
                     /gene="atp6"
                     /note="group IB"
     gene            84134..85192
                     /gene="iorf352"
     CDS             84134..85192
                     /gene="iorf352"
                     /note="GO IDs: GO:0004519; GENE3D G3DSA:3.10.28.10;PANTHER
                     PTHR36181; PFAM PF00961; SUPERFAMILY SSF55608"
                     /codon_start=1
                     /transl_table=4
                     /product="LAGLIDADG endonuclease"
                     /translation="MLSLFISNMFEVSGLHSKPIFQVQSYSSLNSDSQPDTQINISKD
                     SPRYSFNNKNTFYLNPDYLTGFVDGEGCFSLSIFKKDRSLTGWQVKPIFSISLHNKDI
                     KLLEAIQRTFKTGKVYKHGVDSMQYRVSSLKNLQIITDHFDSYPLISQKRADYLLFKQ
                     AIAIIKNKEHLSLKGILKLVGIKASLNWGLSDKFKESFPTAKAVVRPSVRYNTLNVKI
                     KNLNWIRGFIDAEGSFQVITQNNRNVSLRFSLTQHIKDEELLKDITTYLNCGRYYKSP
                     GRDEGQYLVTIFSDINDKLIPFLNEYPLLGIKQYDYLDFAQIAELIKSKAHLTDEGLE
                     KIKLIQSNMNRKRITIEE"
     exon            85571..86006
                     /gene="atp6"
                     /number=2
     gene            87293..89034
                     /gene="rns"
     rRNA            87293..89034
                     /gene="rns"
                     /product="12S ribosomal RNA"
     gene            89112..89195
                     /gene="trnY(gta)"
     tRNA            89112..89195
                     /gene="trnY(gta)"
                     /product="tRNA-Tyr"
                     /anticodon=(pos:89147..89149,aa:Tyr,seq:gta)
     gene            89196..89269
                     /gene="trnD(gtc)"
     tRNA            89196..89269
                     /gene="trnD(gtc)"
                     /product="tRNA-Asp"
                     /anticodon=(pos:89230..89232,aa:Asp,seq:gtc)
     gene            89402..89483
                     /gene="trnS(gct)"
     tRNA            89402..89483
                     /gene="trnS(gct)"
                     /product="tRNA-Ser"
                     /anticodon=(pos:89434..89436,aa:Ser,seq:gct)
     gene            89555..89625
                     /gene="trnN(gtt)"
     tRNA            89555..89625
                     /gene="trnN(gtt)"
                     /product="tRNA-Asn"
                     /anticodon=(pos:89587..89589,aa:Asn,seq:gtt)
     gene            89671..93414
                     /gene="cox3"
     CDS             join(89671..89889,91393..91506,92938..93414)
                     /gene="cox3"
                     /codon_start=1
                     /transl_table=4
                     /product="cytochrome c oxidase III"
                     /translation="MTNLIRSNFQDHPFHLVSPSPWPLYTSIALFTVTVNGALSMHLF
                     SNSYIVFYLSLITLVASMAFWFRDIIAEGTYLGNHTLSVQKGLNLGVILFIVSEGLFF
                     VAIFWAFFHSALTPTVELGAQWPPMGIEPVNPFELPLLNTVILLSSGATITYAHHSLI
                     KGERKGALYGSIFTVLLALIFTFFQGVEYSVSSFTISDGVFGTCFFFGTGFHGFHVII
                     GTIFLSVALWRIYSYHLTDHHHLGYEAGILYWHFVDVVWLFLYVTMYYWGS"
     exon            89671..89889
                     /gene="cox3"
                     /number=1
     intron          89890..91392
                     /gene="cox3"
                     /note="group IB"
     gene            89899..90912
                     /gene="iorf337"
     CDS             89899..90912
                     /gene="iorf337"
                     /note="GO IDs: GO:0004519; GENE3D G3DSA:3.10.28.10;PANTHER
                     PTHR36181,PTHR36181:SF1; PFAM PF00961;
                     SUPERFAMILYSSF55608"
                     /codon_start=1
                     /transl_table=4
                     /product="LAGLIDADG endonuclease"
                     /translation="MNTIVLRTQQALNYYLNIAQKIPSIHLEEALYTYRNKNNTTIFT
                     NNNNLGYYLAGLLEGDGSISLPSTNTGVTSLNRVLNPRIVFTSHINNIGMYSFIQSEL
                     GNIGRFQGASSSGENILRYIIGDIESIILFINLVHGKLRTPKNQRFNDLINFMNNKYD
                     LNISESLLDNSSFTDNSWFSGFSEADGHFGIKYVGGRACAAIFAAPNPAGISTKIRKP
                     KSETRKRSVSENISLKFRLDQRLYDKATSTSMKPFMENLALFLNANLKTYKNNTNSEV
                     LSVSIQSIKNVSFLIDYFNKFPLIGDKLTDFKKWEIVYNMIILKQHLTEEGRLKIKNL
                     LVK"
     exon            91393..91506
                     /gene="cox3"
                     /number=2
     intron          91507..92937
                     /gene="cox3"
                     /note="group IC2"
     gene            91519..92871
                     /gene="iorf450"
     CDS             91519..92871
                     /gene="iorf450"
                     /note="GO IDs: GO:0004519; GENE3D G3DSA:3.10.28.10;PANTHER
                     PTHR36181,PTHR36181:SF2; PFAM PF00961;
                     SUPERFAMILYSSF55608"
                     /codon_start=1
                     /transl_table=4
                     /product="LAGLIDADG endonuclease"
                     /translation="MWIRTKLRGNPKALITKLSVERLIVASLRTEGIVTSLEIIGLSQ
                     WMGYRGSKSDSFISVKEQRADGSSIFSKYCKVCSESQGNLVFIHQQKDVNTVISTTTH
                     RVRSRYTKNILCASSTNIIQKSLFSTNTYSQFPQGIRESAFNTSPLTLNPNYVTGFTD
                     GEGCFFVGINQDVKFKTGYRVKATFQIGLHEKDLALLEQIRLFFGVGKVTKLGAESVQ
                     YRVSGLDDLNTIIYHFDNYPLLTRKHSDYIFFKEVINLMKQGKHLTLEGLNRIVSIKS
                     TLNNGELSDSLNLAFPNLKPALRSEVPSRDMQDLHWLAGFTDAEGCFFIALKKSPASK
                     LGETAWLRFILTQHSRDKELLESLIQTLNCGRYIVKPDCGEFIVEKFTDVRDKIIPIF
                     EKFKLRHGGAKSLNYEDFKKAALLIGNKAHLTREGLDEIKKIKGRMNKQRKAVLNKGV
                     "
     exon            92938..93414
                     /gene="cox3"
                     /number=3
     gene            94439..95119
                     /gene="nad6"
     CDS             94439..95119
                     /gene="nad6"
                     /codon_start=1
                     /transl_table=4
                     /product="NADH dehydrogenase subunit 6"
                     /translation="MYYQLLATPEIFSNGYLTGSLDIISITALLCGILIIINKNPIVS
                     VIFLIGLFANISVYLILIGLTFIGLSYLIVYIGAVSILFLFILMLINIRTSELQSNNR
                     NSVSLGLFITILANFTIFQILPYYMAILNNYSSKLNTILYYLPWNKFSDILNYINKNI
                     DITNANIMFVSSNSWDNNMAETGHTATIGHILYTSHNMWIFMASFILLLAMTGAIIIT
                     IKNEKAIQ"
     gene            95682..95753
                     /gene="trnV(tac)"
     tRNA            95682..95753
                     /gene="trnV(tac)"
                     /product="tRNA-Val"
                     /anticodon=(pos:95714..95716,aa:Val,seq:tac)
     gene            95872..95943
                     /gene="trnI(gat)"
     tRNA            95872..95943
                     /gene="trnI(gat)"
                     /product="tRNA-Ile"
                     /anticodon=(pos:95905..95907,aa:Ile,seq:gat)
     gene            95945..96032
                     /gene="trnS(tga)"
     tRNA            95945..96032
                     /gene="trnS(tga)"
                     /product="tRNA-Ser"
                     /anticodon=(pos:95979..95981,aa:Ser,seq:tga)
     gene            96033..96104
                     /gene="trnW(tca)"
     tRNA            96033..96104
                     /gene="trnW(tca)"
                     /product="tRNA-Trp"
                     /anticodon=(pos:96066..96068,aa:Trp,seq:tca)
     gene            96113..96185
                     /gene="trnP(tgg)"
     tRNA            96113..96185
                     /gene="trnP(tgg)"
                     /product="tRNA-Pro"
                     /anticodon=(pos:96146..96148,aa:Pro,seq:tgg)
BASE COUNT    34014 a  14106 c  16518 g  31669 t
ORIGIN      
        1 agtctaaact ctaaaaaaat agggatattc gtttcacgaa tcagcagtat tttttctgtg
       61 cttctgtgcg aagcatacag aaaaaaatta ctaaaatact gcatatccct acgggatcag
      121 aaatcagtac acttcgttag ggatatgaag ctgctggtag aaaaaaagct attttttttt
      181 taccgctcgc tttggatata taaagtataa atgtaattta ggtgcgccag cgtttcgcta
      241 gctgctccta aattatataa gtatagaaag aaattattgt agaatttaag ctacatatta
      301 aagagattta tttatataaa taggcttgct agctgattgt atatatatgc tggccgtatt
      361 tcatagcaag ctcgctttta ataggcaacc agtaatatga gcaattcttt acctacaagc
      421 ctataattat attaactcta agagaaatct aataataaac ggagtgaatt gaaatatctt
      481 attaacttca ggaaaagaaa tcaaaagaga ttctatgatt agcgtgagct aaaatagagt
      541 agcctagaaa gtcaaatggt ggataaactg tttaaattta atggggaacc ttcctcaaag
      601 gctaaatata atatgtaagc gatagtggaa agtaccgtga gggaaccaaa acaaaaacag
      661 tgattttata agcagttcgg aaaaataaaa aagttagaac gtaccttttg cataatgggt
      721 caccaagtta acattagatg cgagattcta cgtagttaaa ccgagcgtta aaataacggt
      781 aagtgtctaa agttagaccc gaagcctggt gattttacca taatcaggat tataaaagtc
      841 cgaacggaat attgtagcat aaatatccga agaattatgg taggtgtagt gaaagacaat
      901 actgaccagg atagctggtt ttctgcgaaa cctataacag taggcaattt aagtataata
      961 tcttagcagg tacagaattt aatctcagac aagacataag gcttaacttg ttaacaagtt
     1021 aagcccatgt tttattttgt acaaattggg ggatcatgaa gattttatca gtgagtatgt
     1081 agactcggaa tggcaaagat atatcttaaa tcatcagaca tagaatgata aggttgtatg
     1141 tcaaaaggga aacagcccag aacaagagtt aaggttccta aattattagt tgagtgaaat
     1201 taagaaggtt tttattaaag tcgacaagga gataggctta gaagcagcca taattttatg
     1261 acctcgtaac agagcgcttg ttaagtttta aaagcatcga aaatttatcg gatctaaaca
     1321 atataccgaa accttgtcca tattatttta taattaatag tctcagcaag ctcggactat
     1381 acaattataa ttaaatgggg tagcagaacg ttgagctaaa ttaagatttt tattttttaa
     1441 atgaaattat aataatttaa ctcaagtgat aatggtgaca tgagtaacta aaagaaaatt
     1501 ttccgcctaa agcttatgga tgtaattaag taacggcctc taagtttatg gaatcaaaag
     1561 attaaaacga tgagacaatc tttcatacta aggacgacat tttaagtgca aaatgtactg
     1621 gaaaaatagt aataagttta agctatggct agaactagct atagctgtaa atggaaagta
     1681 accgtaccta gaatctgaaa caagtaagct agtagagaat acgaaggcgt aaatgagcta
     1741 acaatcataa aggaactcgg caaattgact accgtaactt cgggataagg agagctcatt
     1801 attcttgatt aatatcaggt aaagaggaag aagcatgaaa tagtgttgta cgactgttta
     1861 attaaaacac agcactttgc tgaaagatta aaaatctaag tatagagtgt gatgtctgcc
     1921 cggtgccggc tggttaacag atataattaa atatactaat atttgatgta gacggaaacc
     1981 ccggttaaag gcggccttaa cgtgagggtc ctaaggtagc gaaatgcctt ggccgttaaa
     2041 tgcggtcttg catgaatgat gtaacgatac aacagctgtc tctatgattg actcagtgaa
     2101 attggaatag ctgtgcagat acagtttacc tctagttaga cgagaagacc ctatgcagct
     2161 ttactgtcac taattataga gtatgataaa caattttcag tttataaggt aattgacggc
     2221 cggcttgctt agcaagctgg ctctatgaca atgagaatcc tttatttttt tttcatatga
     2281 atgaattggt ttaggacgag cttaagctcg tagtaaatca acctaattca gcttattttc
     2341 ctttctgctg taagcgcata atgatagatt atacttaaat ttggatttat gcctgcagaa
     2401 atagataagt acccttggtt aaggaactat cgctagggga cagtttatgt ggggcacaga
     2461 ccctgtaaag agtaaacagg agtgtctaat aatttataat tattttgttt gcgatttaag
     2521 gtagtagaac tatttttaat catataaaat tatttatatg tacattcgtt gtatatatat
     2581 ttaaaaaaag gtaggatttt cactatatag aaattagaga taataaaaat attaagtagt
     2641 agctgctgag tcctaatccc gccgaagggg ggatatggac tactatgtat ttcatagcaa
     2701 gctcgcacta atatttttta actattaaga ctggctatct agctatgctc taatagttat
     2761 gttttaatta tctaaaaagc tcaacggcta aatcttgcct tactgtttga ttatcaacaa
     2821 atcttacagt tgcgtaagca gggcatagga tcacaagatg caacaaggaa agatcttgga
     2881 ttattggaaa agctacgcta gggatgtttg tcctttaata ttttatttca ctgtggtatg
     2941 ggtcatagtc ctacggactc agcttttttt aaaaaaaaaa tacgagcttg ctatgaagag
     3001 cggacttcgt tctagcgaag ctagccccct attccctatt ccctgacccc ctacgggggt
     3061 agggaattag agaatcagga atcagccagc atattttttc ggagaaaaaa tcctgatccc
     3121 gtagggatat cgctgagact tcgtctaccc gtgctatatt gagaagtaaa aataattaat
     3181 aatatattgg gttaatttca aaaattactt acgcgttgct ttacgagact ccgtctataa
     3241 agctcgctat gtaaatttga agcgaaattt atcttagcat aaattataag ataaagacgt
     3301 tcaacgacta taaggtgagt tatatgcaca gtttgcgagg aagagccagc tagccgatat
     3361 ataaagctag ttgcttttac ttgcaggcta aacaataatc cttttttaca cccaacatta
     3421 ttattatata tatatatata aaaaaaaata aaagaaagaa taaatattta gaaaaatgaa
     3481 taaagacggt aacgtagtat tcccggctac gccgggaatc gttaactttc aagccgcctc
     3541 ttctaaaggt gggcaaggca aagttagctc gaaaatttat aataataatt taaaacaatc
     3601 taaaacaata cttttaaaga aaaaaatagg tgatatagga ataaccaaat atttaccttc
     3661 attttctaaa gaatgaaaga atactatcta ttcttataat aaaaatacat taaagaatat
     3721 accagttaat gatttaaata taaacaaaat aataaaaggt tactttaatt tatattttaa
     3781 agatcataaa tatacaggat ctaaatttat attattaaaa agaagacgta atttattaag
     3841 aagaatacac gtaagtaatg ctgaaattaa acatactaat aataaagcaa taattactct
     3901 gtatactcta aatagagaaa aaaatgtatt aaaaaaaaaa tatttaaaaa taaataaaaa
     3961 aataagtaaa aaattaatag ccaaacgtta ttttttatta tataaagaaa atatagaaaa
     4021 aatttataaa atcttaggtg aatataaaga tcaatatata tttattagtg atataataag
     4081 aaaaaccaaa tttataaaat ataaactaga atatttaaat aaatttataa aattaaaaga
     4141 tctttattta aaaaaagttt gaggtgttat tcttaaccaa tatgcgagaa aatatctaaa
     4201 atacttaaga aaatatgact tattatattc tcttaatcaa tataaattca acagattggt
     4261 gtttttacct aaattaagta atatattaaa taaaattcta ggaaaaaaaa tagaatataa
     4321 tataattaat ttaaaatctg tcgcatatca tacagatctt tttactaatg cattagcatt
     4381 aaaattaaga aaaagaagaa taaattatat aaattctatg tttagtattt taaatagagc
     4441 atatttacct aatattaata cgataaaaga aagatctata ataaaaggtg atcaaaaaat
     4501 ggatctattt caaagtaaat ttaaagattt aaaaataata tctaatatag tattcccagc
     4561 tatgccggaa ggcatcgctg gaagcttggc gccaacctcc tctctatcta aactgttaga
     4621 tggtacatac ccttcagata taaataatgg aataatgcat agcagcgatg ctaataaaga
     4681 aaatatccat aatactattt ataattctat tggatataaa aatatggcag gtataagatt
     4741 agaagttaaa ggtagattaa ctaaacgtta cagagcggat agatctatct attcattaaa
     4801 atgaaaagga ggattaaaaa atgtagattc ttcttttaga ggtttaagtt cagttttatt
     4861 tagaggtaat tctaaatcaa atgtaactta ttcaatagct aaatcaaaac gtcgtattgg
     4921 agcctttgca gtaaaaggtt gaataggtgg aaaataaaga aaggcgcaag aggcttctga
     4981 tgagtagtcc agaagaatgc cccccacttc gttgggatta gtagccttct gagtccgaag
     5041 gactactcat cagaaggcta ctaatcccga gacttcgtct gtatttcata tcccttacgg
     5101 gatcagaaat tagacgaagt gggtccgcct gggataggga ctactactaa aatatatata
     5161 tataataata atgaagacat agtctgaacc gttttgaaaa aaatggaaat ataagtgcta
     5221 tagctatcct tcggtatttc gtataccgga ggtattgctt gtacagcaat aaaaaaaata
     5281 agggggggac ttcgttccca ccttcatagg acgcttttat gataacacat agaacaggct
     5341 aatttgcgca agagtgtaca aaatgagtgc gcggtttggc acctcgatgt cggcttaact
     5401 tatcctcatg gatgcaggaa ctatgtaggg tgcgactgtt cgtcgattaa aaagttacat
     5461 gagctgggtt aaatacgtcg tgagacagta tggtttctat cttctagggg gaattagaat
     5521 ataataagaa ctaacttttg tacgaaagga acaagaagaa tttaatttgt aaaagggtta
     5581 aataatagtt actaacctat ggtttacctg ttgtctatgt gcccaaatat taaaatatag
     5641 gataaaaatt ctatatatct gtatagcttt agctatacat agggatgttt ctttcactaa
     5701 gataaatata tagcataggc acggcaggaa agctaagttg gttaaggata agtgctgaaa
     5761 gcatataggc acgaagctta tcttaagata tttcttaaat atacgtaaaa tattattacg
     5821 aaggattaat ataggcttta tccgtacgaa tctggagatt tttaagaata aagtactaat
     5881 tttataaata actatttata catatatcgc atgtacaatg catgcctatt tctgctcagc
     5941 agaaattagc caaccatacc tggatatact ttgctatcgg gtggtttggc tttttaaatt
     6001 ttagcaaatt gtagctagag cctgattagc ataaaagtaa tgcaattgtt ttgtaatcaa
     6061 tagaagtaag tgcgatactt gcattgggct gacgaatagt aaggcgccag ggataaaaaa
     6121 aaaataaggc gtatccccca ggcggacccc ccactccgtg gtcgacggag tggtgtggcg
     6181 tgcctcacac ttcgttagga gaagtctctc cctaacgaag tgtacacata ttcccggagg
     6241 gaattaggga attagggagg cattcttctg ggaatagagc ttgctagtac gcagtactac
     6301 tcctctcatt atagagttgc gtcttattgc ctagcgaagc tactattctt cgaatcaggc
     6361 aaagcttact gctttagcaa gctaggatta gtcgtcaagt ggtaatatca ctttagactt
     6421 attagtgatg aatattttaa agactctaat ttgacaagtc tagaaagagt cactactaga
     6481 ggtagggcgc ccataaacca gacttcgtgc gatccatatc cctttggata gacttctgtc
     6541 gctagcgcga tttttttctg tagaaaaaaa taatcagcag gctaaggaga gcttgctgta
     6601 ttttcgtcgc ggaagaatct tcctccttcg gagagtacac ttcgttaggg gactacagca
     6661 agctctatat taaacttaat agtcttagct ggcttatgcg atagcaagtt aatacgcagg
     6721 ctagtaaact acaaaaaaaa aagagctatt ttagtaatct tagtggtaaa taaggcagag
     6781 atgggagact gcaatattat accttagtag ggtgcaaata tctcagctcg agcttccaca
     6841 ccaagatgaa gctaaaccga tagtggttat ggttgggtgc ggccaataca tccaggtgca
     6901 actcctgtgg cttctcccgt aaagaggatt ctgcctcatt tttttaaggc gcaagcttaa
     6961 gcttgctgta gacgaagtct cccctatttc ttcgaaatta gtccttcgga gggagggata
     7021 ttaaaaggac tagtagtcaa gcggttacga catagctctt tcaatgctac catcgtaggt
     7081 tcgaatccta tctagtctaa agcggattgg tgtaatagta acacatttgg ctcatgtcca
     7141 gaggttagag gtgcaagtcc tttgtccgcg tagggctata acttaatagg taaagtgtac
     7201 tgctcataac agtaattata agtgttcaag tcactttagc cctaaatctg agtgctggaa
     7261 tcggtccaaa tataactaaa gactcactcc agaagaatgc cccccacttc gttgggcaga
     7321 cttctgtcgc tagcgcgatt tttttctgta gaaaaaaata atcagcaggc taaggagaga
     7381 gataatttat ttggagaggc gaagcctatc cagctctctc taatataaaa aaccctaaca
     7441 ctagatagag atttgcaccg tagtcttaag acaaggctat ccagaagaat gccccccact
     7501 tcgttgggta gacttctgtc gctagcgcga tttttttctg tagaaaaaaa taatcagcag
     7561 gctaaggaga gcttgctgta ttttcgtcgc ggaagaatct tcctccttcg gagagtacgc
     7621 tccgctagcg aaggctagta aagtgtatct caatgagcta tattcattgg tgatagacag
     7681 ttaagaaaga ctatagttgt aggaagtaag caattataag ttaatggtaa actattcgtt
     7741 taccaaacga attttgtcag ttcgactctg gctaattgta aaaaaaaatc cgaatggtga
     7801 aattggtaaa cacaacaaac ttaaaatttg taggcagagt gccttgaagg ttcaagtcct
     7861 ttttcggata ttaaagagct tgctgtagac gaagtctctc cccttcggcg gagaagtcta
     7921 ccccccccac ttctaatttc tgatcccgcc gaagggggga tatgaaatac taatttctga
     7981 tcccgtaagg gatatgaaat acatatctct tcgaaattag aagtctcggg tacgcaggct
     8041 agtcctgcgg agagacttcg tctacgccga ctacgagttt aagtataaca ccttgaaaac
     8101 tgcgggttct ctatacggct ttaaacatag ccctcagact atagaactta tacgtgcagc
     8161 taaattaggt aaacctctat ccgaagaggc taaaataaaa ctgggagcta attctcaacc
     8221 ttcaggtggt ctattagtag ataatgataa tgttgaaacc aatgaagttg tgtattttac
     8281 ttctataaga agagccgcag cttttattaa tatgcaccct tcttacctag ctaaatgtat
     8341 agctaaagaa ggttttatag aggtagtaat attcgtttca ctattcccta cccctacggg
     8401 gggcattcat acacttcgtt agggagagac ttcgtctacg caagctccag caagctctat
     8461 acccggctac gccgggaata gagcttgcta gtacgcagta ctactcctcg tggaagaata
     8521 aactcagaaa acttaagctt ttctgagtta tactcgtgtg ttcaaaccac tcctcagtgc
     8581 gcaagctcta tttgaacggt tataggttaa tggtagactt gtcgatttcc actcgatttg
     8641 tgtcagttcg aatctgacta accgtattct ataggattta gtatagtata gtaggattta
     8701 taattataca tactataata atgctattgt attccacata gcatctacac ttcttttcag
     8761 taacagataa gctagagaag gtatatatat actgagtata taaagcaagc gataaaaaaa
     8821 aaattaaaga ggaggagtac gctccgctac acagaaaaaa aaaaatcgcg ctagcgaccc
     8881 cttactcata gcaagctctt ttttttcttc agagcttagc tagtataaat aagcgggcga
     8941 ctcaaactta ttgtaagctt agccatctag cttgtgctgg attagcaagt gggctatatc
     9001 ttatagaaag aattaagaat atgaagtttc atgtgatgaa gaatgcgata gttagagcta
     9061 tgtacgctaa tttagcgtgg gcgcactctt tgctagggaa caaagttccc tagcaaagta
     9121 taaagataaa aaataaagag gagtctttgc taggaacaat ctcatccccc tattccccta
     9181 gggggagaga cttcgtctct cgcaagcacg ctgattcttt ttatcctagc tacgactaga
     9241 taagcgactt tagtttagta ccttaaggaa gtactgaagg taagtaggct gtgtgcatag
     9301 ctctaactac caagttctaa agagcataaa atgctaatgt atattatatg cgattcgcga
     9361 ttccctattc ccagaagaat gcctccctaa ttccctaatt ccctccggga atacgggaat
     9421 atgggaatat gagtacactt cgttagggaa taggagtaca cttcgttagg gagtatttct
     9481 ccggagggag caagctctta tatatttagc ctgtaattat agcgcggttt aatattctta
     9541 aggtgatatg gggagtagac ctcgtatctc cacctccggc tccccaccat attggtggga
     9601 gcgggagtct tagtaagtcg taggctatta ttattaactt aactaaatgc gactactact
     9661 tttatatata acaatacctt aaaaatgaaa aaaaatatga atcttctttt agtccgtctt
     9721 ttcgtaagat tcccttgatc tctgcattct gatcccagcg aagggggtag acttcgtctc
     9781 agcagagatc ttcaacaata tataaatctt cgtactttta taaatcgtca gaaaatcaac
     9841 aggctatcta aaaattctat agaacttatt tcacgatata tctttaatat aaaattatat
     9901 caatttttag ctgtagtttt tattcatgta gccgttacat ctattcaaat agatttgaat
     9961 ttattcttag aagtgttaaa taatcttccc gaaaatttgg gatcatccgt aggcgtccca
    10021 gagctagcta aaaacattaa attagatagt aatataaatt atatcttatg ttatagtcat
    10081 agatctttat ttggatttag gacttatata ttaatggttt taatattatt tataatattt
    10141 cccatacttt ttataataca aaattatatt tttataattt taagtatatt aagtgtaata
    10201 ttagttaaag ctttagctct aaatttttat caaaaacatt ttcagttttt ttatagtggc
    10261 ttgcccagtc ataaaaaagt agattttaga gaaaaattag tgcactttat tacactgata
    10321 ataaataata tagggaaaat tataaagcat ttatttaaaa tgtgaataat atctattata
    10381 ataatatata tttttagata tttgctagct actatgttat taaatataga tgataataat
    10441 agttttataa caacaatatt aatacttact cttcctttac ctatgttttt ttatttgcta
    10501 aattttatag tgaaatatct gaagaaagaa tctatagagg ataaagatta ttatttgtat
    10561 aatgattacg tagtaaaaag agtaaatcta tatagaataa catgtactat aattgtaaac
    10621 tacttaattc aaaactatta tagtacaata attatatcta taataataaa agggtttatt
    10681 gttataatta taacattatt cacaatttgt ataatatacg gtatcttgcg aataaataag
    10741 ccaggatggc gtgcctcaca cttcgttagt agacaaagta caatatcgtg cagtagggtt
    10801 gaccctctct ccgatggcga ttctggagtc cgagcttccc taacgaagtg tatccctccg
    10861 ggagagaggg tcggaataaa taagcatgag cctataccac ttaagagcgc attggatcta
    10921 gcggggtcag ccagctatat agcggcattt atatcactaa ctccattttt acaggaagca
    10981 tgtaattcag gtttcagtaa gttttatttt aatgaaggta accaaagata ttacgagtgg
    11041 aaaggcatac ctttccgtat gccaggtgta gtaaagtgtg gacctgaacc aaccatcaat
    11101 atcatgcagg tgcgaaaaac agaaatagcc ctggcgaaag cggctgaaga agctcgaaac
    11161 ctacataaag tacccgatac ggacgtgggt atatattatc gaaatctaga tgcagccata
    11221 gagaaagagg ctgctcaaaa cctaaataaa gaagccgtgg cgaaagaggg tggggcttct
    11281 ttatctagat attatcgaaa tatagatgaa accataaaga aaaaggctga ttatgtacct
    11341 gttactgaat ctgttcgaca agggctaata aaagaatata aagataaatt aaataattct
    11401 cctatcgtaa atattacgtg aaaacttaaa tataatgaag gtattcaaag atcgcaagct
    11461 aatttcacag taaaaccaat aaattatttt tataatacta aattttatgg ggcggtttct
    11521 ttggttttaa aagggagatt attaatagtt aatataatta gacatgactt gcctggttgt
    11581 gtctttatgc ctacttatta tttacaaaat gcaaatgtta cggatagttc agccaaaatt
    11641 agggatatta caacaacatt agaatctaaa tatggtataa tgttacccca gatagggata
    11701 gataaggtgg agaatagaat taatggttta ataatattta ctcaagccga atctatagat
    11761 aatacaagtt tatttagagt atgaaggcct tcatcgtatt atatggaacc cgaactaaaa
    11821 actgtaaaga attattacca agaaaaaagt caaaataatc ttagaattag agaatttgat
    11881 actactgata gtatcaaatt ctctaaagac ttaaagaagg tagtaggagt acaaggggaa
    11941 gctataaaaa tagctaataa tgaaaatttt gtaatacatg aggacagatt ggcagcccgg
    12001 aagttagctt tttttgaaaa taccttagac aacgaatata gaaaattagt ggaattttat
    12061 ttaactaaag gtcaaaaagc taaccctaag gatttcatga tttgagaaga agatggttca
    12121 gataaatcta gacttaaatt taaagactta atgtataaag cccggtctga aacaaaatct
    12181 gctattcaaa aagatgaata tctactagct cgtcctaaag gaaaagaatg ggatttagta
    12241 aaattcgcag aaaggcgaat gtctagaaat gacagtaata atgaatatat ggataatgat
    12301 tgctattatt tcaaaactcg tcgtgattat cctataaacc gtttattaat aactagaaac
    12361 caaagtcata tgacttattt tagtatgtat aaagagggag ttgcggaagg ttataaaatc
    12421 agaaggcaaa tgctgggtga attagatgct agcataaatt taccattaga aaaatctaga
    12481 gcagagttaa taaaaaaaat cgctagtaaa ttgactagaa gtgaatttac taaatttcag
    12541 aatatttatg gtgtttctat taatagactt acatttgaat tttttcagtt aaaacccact
    12601 gatagtaaat attttggaat aaacactaca agtacaacat ttgctccaat actagacaga
    12661 aatacagatt acgaacttta tagcattata gacgttaaaa atgatagtgt aaaattacct
    12721 tttgttttta aacaaggagg tatgtctaat atgactatgc ctacacatga ctataatatg
    12781 ttagataata gggatgaggt atctattcgt agatgtatgg attttatcta tacaaattca
    12841 gatggaaact taacttatca atcagataag gataatttta gtgttctagc tggggtcgat
    12901 aaaaattatc cgtatcaatc agatatggat aattttagtg ttgttaaaaa gaaaagtgta
    12961 ggttttacta aaaaagctgt agactataaa aataaaaacc ctaagtcagt taaatatacc
    13021 ttagatgggt ttaataatag atttttccgt ggaaaaagta tatctataga gttgcccttt
    13081 gagagtataa aactcttgga tattatacca catgaatatc accaaatatc tctgggaggg
    13141 gaaagagtta attttgatta tgaaggtgag caaagagtca aatcttctat acctaatact
    13201 ctagttatga aaaaaactag aaaacttaac cttgagttta ctctactaaa acaggtttat
    13261 actactaaag gaagtaatag taaaattaca ttaaggttta ctccaacttg accaccagat
    13321 ccttcaccaa atggggatat agaaatccct aatctaatat tgcaagttgc taacttgaat
    13381 aatgatagta cagatctaaa tccacgtact cttgaagcgc attatgttga atacgacctc
    13441 ccctccagaa ggccaacccc tagtactaat ctaccaaatg aaacacctct tcatccctca
    13501 gggtcaaatg aagaggaaga ggatatctat ggttatagcg gagatgagga taataatgct
    13561 caaaataatc gtgaagtagc ttctgctgtg caagcgagtg agcaaccacc aacagtagaa
    13621 tcccctatgg agctaccttt tgaagacagc tttgcggatg cgccttatcc atatgaggct
    13681 gaaagtccaa aggataatga taacaatagt ggttcacgca aaggtcgtac agcagtggct
    13741 tcgggtgacc aagtggtaga gggggaagag attgctctaa tatccgcaga tgatatgacc
    13801 agtgaagggg atttggcttt ttcaccgcaa ttttttatac cagagtcaac tccagatagt
    13861 atttctagcg acaactctag tcctattaat acgcaagcta accaggggat gggtgagatc
    13921 ttagagtcaa atcttgttaa ccgtgatgag ccaatgcaag tagatggaga tttgtatcgt
    13981 gaagttatga ataatgcggt aggggaagcc gtaatggaaa gtataaatcc tatcttactt
    14041 cttcctgatc taccaactag taatcctgaa ccggtggata ctgaagatag tccactgtct
    14101 actgaagtta gtccactgtc tatgatgtca gacagtgaat tcttcgagct agaacgtcaa
    14161 atcgcgagtc taaagccttc ttacttagaa gcggatcctg gtgaggtaga cggttctggc
    14221 caagatgcgg ctgacccaga ggctattata atatcttcag atgatagttc tagtgattca
    14281 ggtgattatg gtaataatta tagtgaggca agtccgatta cgagcttacc cgggaatagg
    14341 gctggccaaa tggctgaccc agaggctatt ataagatctt cagatgatag ttctagtgag
    14401 ggggtaccaa cgccacctaa ggaaacagat tttatagcta gaccgcttaa tactcctgta
    14461 gcggaagtta ttcacgatag aactggaact aggttattga ctgttgatat tcatactatg
    14521 ttaacggtaa tcggcccacc aaatgcacca gaacctcgtt tatggagtgt gggaaatgca
    14581 aattattatc tctcgatggc tcctgatttt ttttacgagc attatcctag gggtacggag
    14641 gtaatgcctc ctaataatta tccgtcccaa caaattaatg tttatatacc tccgcctatg
    14701 gataaactac gatgcgaatc tgatgggcgt attggggaaa tttgcatatg tcgtgcagaa
    14761 ttcgctactg tagtaccatt agtaaattac cctaggtcga gttatataga aggagcgcta
    14821 ttcatgaaat cagttttatc ctcagaacca ttaggagata aggatttgag tgatggtttt
    14881 aatttgagtg atcgtttgaa tttttcttcg aatagttata ctaatgctta ttttgcacca
    14941 gagccaactc cagatacaga tagtatatct agcgataact ctagtcctat aaatatgcaa
    15001 gctaaccagg aggaggctgg taagccggag gttactctaa tatccgcaga tgatatgacc
    15061 agtgaagggg atttggcttt ttcaccgcaa ttttttatac cagagtcaac tccagatagt
    15121 atttctagcg acaactctag tcctattaat acgcaagcta accaggggat gggtgagatc
    15181 ttagagtcaa atcttgttaa ccgtgatgag ccaatgcaag tagatgaaga tttgtatcgt
    15241 gaagtcatga ataatgtggt aggggaagcc acaatggaaa ctataaatcc tatcctactt
    15301 cttcctgacc taccaactag taatcccgaa ccggtggata ctgaagatag tccactgtct
    15361 actgaagata gtccactgtc tatgatgtca gacagtgaat tcttcgagct agaacgggaa
    15421 atatctaagc taggaaagtc tataggaaga gacaagaaag gacaaagtag ttataagtag
    15481 gggcgcaagc tcttactggt agatagctat aggtattata taagctatct accgtagggg
    15541 acataattta tttggtagaa tgctgacctt gcatgttaga aggctcggtt cgaatccgag
    15601 tgtctccata taagcttgtg aagctcaatt ggttgagcag aacgtttaag ttgtaagata
    15661 taatatttaa acttcgctat tagtagagaa ttggaggtct cgactaattc cggctcaata
    15721 tccctccggg attagggatt agcaagctct agcttgctaa tttcgaagaa ataacaaatg
    15781 gttaatagct acgagtattc ccgattccct aacgaagtgt acccatcctt cggagggata
    15841 cacttcgtta gggatacact tcgttaggga tacacttcgt tagggagagc tcgccctaat
    15901 aaaaaagcac atgtaactca atcggtagag tgaaatattg aagctatttt tgttgtaagt
    15961 tcaagtctta ccgtgtgcat ataaaagtgt agctttagct tgctaattct tatagtaggc
    16021 ggaggctcta gcttcgcatg cgccttactc gaacgagaaa aaaaaataaa ggaagaggcg
    16081 gagcctattc gttaccgcct tattttagag cttgctgatt cgtgaaacga atattactat
    16141 ccatatccct ccgggatatg gatatgcttg cccgattcgt accacgaata ccgaagggat
    16201 acacttcgtt agtgctaatc catatccctc cgggagagat ttcgtctagg caagctcgat
    16261 acttcgtcta cctgagggaa tatggatatg cactactctt attttttttt acttctcgtg
    16321 ctataaggga ctttagtata atggtgaatg catatgactt ttaatcatta aaatgtaggt
    16381 tcgaatcctg caagtcctat atttctagct agcgaggata aggtacactt cgttagggag
    16441 ggaaaaaaat acaggcggta acgaagtccc ctcttatatt ttcgtcgcgg aagaatcttc
    16501 cgcgaaaatc cgcaagcgac cctcccagcc tacgcctact cgtatagcag tagacttcgt
    16561 ctctccgcag gagcaagctc cccctaacga agtgtgaggc acgccaccca tccttcggag
    16621 agagagcttg ccctagatga agtctcgagc ttgcgtagtc cttacacttc gttaggagta
    16681 cgctccgcta aaaaaagaaa taaatttctt ttttttttac tccggtagtc ccctaacgaa
    16741 gtgtactcgt caagaagaat gcccccactt cgttgggatt aggagaagtc tcgagctagc
    16801 tgagtcctaa tcccgacggg gatatggatt acacaattaa aagcaggcat gtcggaatgg
    16861 aagacgaagt cgttttaggt gcgacgggta ttattaccat agaggttcaa gtcctcttgc
    16921 ctgtacatta ataattattt agcctactcc ctagtttaat tacgagcttt agcttgctga
    16981 gtccgaagga ctatagcgat taaaaaaaaa aaaaagcaaa gttcgaggct tcgcctatcc
    17041 gatattcgtg gaacgaatcg cgcaatattt tttttcttcg agcttactag tactaatccg
    17101 gctccgccgg atatgtacta taaaaaaaaa aatcccgcaa gctctggtgg cgtgcctcac
    17161 acttcgttag gaagagctcg ctgatgaggc gaagcctact ccggactatt gaatagggga
    17221 ggggctatct tgcctcctat atctatatcc tgtcgattaa tgggtagatc ataaattttt
    17281 ggtatttaca gtcggtgttc gaatcaccgc aggataattt tatcttaata ttagtagcga
    17341 agcgcgaagc gcgaagcgcg aagcatatcc ttcgaatttt tttttatcta atcccaacga
    17401 agtggggata ttcgacgagc cccctaacga agtgtgaggc acgccaccca tccttcggag
    17461 ggagagtagg ctgattcctt agctcgcgga ttttttcctg tatttcatat cccttacggg
    17521 atcagaaatt agtggctggc tgatttcgaa gaaatatgcc ctgatcccgt agggataagc
    17581 acagaaaaaa aatatcccag agggggcatt gttctggaat agggggagct tgcgtagtgc
    17641 ttacacttcg ttaggagtac gctccgctaa aaaaagaaat aaatttattt ttttttactc
    17701 cgggagtatt tcatagcaag ctcctgctaa ctaaagcaac taaagctaga tttattaagg
    17761 tagacataac tcaatcggta gagtggttat ttgtggtgta acttgttctc ggttcgatcc
    17821 cgagtgttta ccctaggagc tgtctctatc catatagcca gcatatataa gctaaagcta
    17881 gaattagtgc gctagcttgc cctctttgtt caggggaacg aaattccttc tatagtaggc
    17941 taaagcttta gcttgcgaga gtaagaaagt tcgaggcttc gcctatccga cccctgaatc
    18001 agtagccttc gcctagcctt cgcctagcct tcgcctagcc ttcgctagcg gagcgtactc
    18061 tccataagaa tgccaccaaa gggggcattc ttctaggagg aagattcttc catatttctt
    18121 cgaaattagt atgctccgct agaaaataca gcaataaaaa aaaagaaata aatttcgaag
    18181 aaatatggag aagtctatgt atttattagg cggaggttac tgctctcgtt ccctcttcga
    18241 accataacct cctcttactc gcaagctcgt agtaatatgc tattaagcaa gcctaagtag
    18301 tttaaatggt taaaactcta atttcatacg ttagtaatga gaattcgatt ttctcctaag
    18361 gctcgccgtg aggccatggt taagtctaat taactagcaa aacacttaaa aaaaaaaatg
    18421 attatattat caataatact agttttactt tcaaacgccg tcaatataag acgagatata
    18481 tcgatactat ttaataggat agcgatatta atattaattt attgtatttt acatgatatc
    18541 tcttctttag ctgttgtaac taaaggagtc ggtttacatg gtggtttatt acttatgaca
    18601 aatatcacac aaatattcca tatttttatc tttttagtta gtatattaat attacaatta
    18661 actagttttt accctagaaa agtatgagtg tcagaatatt cttctttaaa agatttattg
    18721 ttatataaat ttatttatta taacacaaaa ataataaata aaatgggaga acattttaaa
    18781 attattgaat atcctaaaca acaacaacct gggaagttgt ttcaattatt aagggataaa
    18841 ctgtcaaatt ccggggaagc cctaaagctt ttgataccaa atctggttga attataccgt
    18901 ggtggatgaa ctaattactc atgtatggta acaagtcaaa agattcttga aaaaggaatg
    18961 ggtaatcgcg gatctaagtc aacagtattt gtgcgcaagc tatatactgt tgtaaaagag
    19021 caacgagtag acggcagttg taatgggtta gtaattaatc cattgttaag gtgtactcta
    19081 agaggattcg aaagaatatc ctgatatgga atcccatcta atcaaattct aatcaaacgc
    19141 tattatacaa ctaatgattc aaatactaat attgaatcag aaatatctac tattaataaa
    19201 gagagtttta aattaaatcc ttgatttata acaggattta cagacggaga tggttcattc
    19261 actatttcta cctctaaaaa gaaatcaggt acaggttgaa aaattcatcc tacatttact
    19321 attgggttgg atataaaaga tttagacatt ctaattcaat ttaaagctta ctttaatgct
    19381 ggtaaaatct acaaaagtaa aagaggaata atctattata caataggttc aactaaagat
    19441 ttactaaaac atgttttacc tcattttgat aagtatcctt tatcatctct taagttgaag
    19501 gactacttag tatttaagag aatacttctt cttatgcaga aaggggaaca tcaatcttta
    19561 tctggtttgt tcaaaatctt ctctgaaaga gctaatttaa ataagggatt acctaaggtc
    19621 gtagaagaag aatatcctga tttaaaacct gcagtgattc cagaacttaa aatagcccct
    19681 acgataaacc ctgactgatt agctggattt ataacagctg aagcatcttt ctttatttct
    19741 atctatccaa gtaaagatag aaaagtagga tatgcagtga gtctagtatt tagtttaagt
    19801 caacatgcta aagatttaga tttactaaaa agaattgcgg attctttaga gtgtggaata
    19861 gtaagaaaac ataaatctcg tgaagcagtc gaattagtta ttactaagtc agaggacata
    19921 aatcaaaaat tgacacctct tttatctaaa catactctat caggagtaaa gttattagat
    19981 ttcgagagat ttaaaaaagc ctctatttta ataaatagta aagcacattt aacatctgaa
    20041 ggtattaaat taataaaaga tattaaagat acaatgtata atagaggact gtagattatc
    20101 ttattaattt cactaggtta tgggtactgg ctataatctg taccctgacg gtgggtttaa
    20161 gataatcgat tagaatttgt atgataaatc cataattatc gttaattata ctatttgtaa
    20221 ttacaggtgc agtattatta atgtcaacta atgatttagt atctattttc ctggctatag
    20281 aattacaaag ttatggtctt tatatattaa gtactatata tagaaattca gaactatcta
    20341 ctacaggagg tttaatatac tttttattag gaggattaag ctcatgtttt atcttattag
    20401 gaactagttt attatatgct aattcaggta ctactaactt agatggttta tatatcataa
    20461 ctagtataag tgatctttct acaaatttat gatatacacc ttattatatt aatctttctt
    20521 tagtaatatt tacaatagga ttcttattta aagtaagtgc agcaccattc catttctgat
    20581 cacctgaaaa aggacttagg gaatccttat caacatacgt tgggtgtaaa ctatcaaatt
    20641 ccagggaacc cctaaagctt ctggtactaa gccatatatg aaaatgtatg agtggctgaa
    20701 ttaactactc aggtatagta acaagccaga agatgagtga aaacaaaatg ggcaatcgtg
    20761 gatctaagtc agtaatacat gagactaaac agtcatgtat tattgtaaaa gagcaacgag
    20821 taaatggtag ttgatgcggt attaatatac cgcatttaag atatactcta gtgggcttcg
    20881 gaagaagtta tcaagttaaa accctttcta accaaattat tcaaagacaa ttttattctt
    20941 cggagtctaa cctagataat agccaactgc gtcaggatcc ttgatttatc tcgggattct
    21001 ctgacgcaga aggatgcttt atggttctag tacgtaaatc accaaaaagc aaactaggat
    21061 gacaaataga ggctaatttc acaattaatc ttcatgtaag agacctagat cttttaaaac
    21121 ttattcagag ctttagcttc gccagccact actttggagt tggaagaata ggtaaagaaa
    21181 gaaatggttg tcgtgatttt acaataggtt ctttagatca aataataacc aaagtaatac
    21241 ctcattttga taaatatcct ttaaaaacta ataaatattc tgattattta ttatttaaac
    21301 aagttgttat gatgatgcaa cgtggggaac atttaacagc tgaaggttta caaaaaataa
    21361 taggtattag agcttcttta aatagaggat taaccccttt actattagaa gccttcccta
    21421 atactgttgc tttagtaaga ccattattac caccacttaa aaatgtcaaa ttagatcctt
    21481 aatgagtagc tggttttacg agtggtgatg gttgttttaa agttagtatt agagaatcta
    21541 aattacataa aagaggaagt cgtgtagtat tactttttgt agtaactcaa cacattagag
    21601 atgaattatt attgaaaagt ttagtagatt tctttgggtg tgtaggcgaa gcctcaaaac
    21661 ttattcttat aaagattata ttgagttcag atgtcaatca ttcaaagata attatgaaaa
    21721 gattttacct tttttcgata aataccctat cgttggcgtt aaatctaagg atttcaaaga
    21781 ttgagctaaa gtagctaaaa tgatacaaac aaaagttcat ttaactaacg aaggtttcga
    21841 tcagattcgc caaataagaa caggaatgaa taaaggtaga tatctaaaat agactactct
    21901 ggttcatgca gtattttttt tcttatagtc cttcggactc agcaggctct aaaattacga
    21961 gcttgctagt gctccgaagg aagcactacc ctattatata aagttgttct tttctttaat
    22021 ttggacgata aattttacag tcgtcatgtg gacgtatatg acgctatacc tacaatagta
    22081 acaacattcg tggctataat agccaaaatt tctatattta tattattatt acaattagtg
    22141 tattatacta acagtagttt ttcagaaatg agttgaacat ttattttact aataagttca
    22201 ctattctcat taataatagg aactgtggta ggtttaactc aatttagaat taaaagatta
    22261 tttgcttata gtactatatc tcacgtagga tttatacttt tagcattagg tatatctagt
    22321 gttgaatcta ctcaagcatt tatattctat ttaacacaat attctataag taatttaaat
    22381 gcatttgtta tattaatagc tatagggttc tctttatatt gttatataag tgaaaacaaa
    22441 gaacatgaag aattaatgga caaaaacaat tcacctgcca agaggtctag gaaacttcta
    22501 tatagggtat tatggccaaa ctccggggac gtcctaaagc ttctggtacc aagctgtagt
    22561 cgaaaggcta caagtggatc aattaatcac tgatgtacgg taacaagcca taagataatc
    22621 gaaagagcaa tggattaccg tggatctaag tcaacagtac gtgtgcgcaa gctatatact
    22681 gttgtaaaag agcaacgagt agacggtcat agatgtatta atttaatgca tttaaggtat
    22741 gctctaatgg gtttcgaaag aaattatcaa atcagaatcc tttctaaaca attaattatg
    22801 ccttccttga gaagatcata tacttctcta tctgtaaatc ctaatttgaa atctacagcc
    22861 accggtaccc taaacccttt attcttaact ggtttctccg acgctgaatc taattttact
    22921 gtgagaatat ttaagagtaa tacagtaaaa gtagggtgat gtgtacaacc tgtattccaa
    22981 atcgaattac acaaaaaaga tcttaatgta ttagaaaaaa tttcttcatt cctaggggta
    23041 ggtaaaattt accataaaga agaatcttct atatatatgg tacaatcttt aagagatata
    23101 gatgtaataa taaaccactt tgaaaaatat cctctcttaa ccaaaaaatt ggaggatttt
    23161 caattgttct ctcaaattgt tactttaatt cataaaaaag aacatttgac tattacaggt
    23221 tgacataaaa ttatatctct tagagcttct atgaataagg gtctttctac ctttatgaaa
    23281 actacgtttc ctgatattat tccagctaca agaccaagtc gttcagacga agagttaata
    23341 aactctaaga ttgatcctta ttgaatggca ggttttgtag caggagaagg gtgttttagt
    23401 attagaatta ctaaatcgtt aactttaaaa acaggatatc aagtacaatt aaggtttaat
    23461 gtaactcaac attctatcga taaggtattt atgaatagct tagttgcctt ctgaggttgt
    23521 ggtaaagtgt ttttaagatt tagagagaat aaagtggatt ttcaaatcct aaaattaaaa
    23581 gatctgaccg ataaagttat tcctttattc caaagtatat ctttacaagg tgtaaaatca
    23641 aaagattttg ccgatttttg taaagcagtt gatataatga aagtaaaggg ccatttaact
    23701 aacgaaggtt tagatcaaat acgtagatta aaagcaggta tgaatagagg tagagaataa
    23761 ttttgttatg catagtccat atccccccca cttcgtcgta gacgaagtct cgggattagt
    23821 agccttctga tgagtcgaag gctactaatc ccaccgaagg gggggatatg gactactcat
    23881 cagcaagcta tatcccccct tcggtgggat agacgaagtc tcagcaggct aaggaataaa
    23941 aaaaaatata ttttttttta tactaagcaa gctagccttc atagcaagct cttctgtgct
    24001 tctgtgcgaa gcatacagaa atatgcataa ctttattaac ttatgtataa ttatttgtaa
    24061 gataaatctg accgccgtga tacaattagt aactcaactg aaaggatatt tttatataaa
    24121 tcctttctta gctataagtt tagctattac tatcttttca tttgtaggag ttcctccttt
    24181 aataggattc tttggaaaac aaatggtgtt aagtgcagcc ttagataaag gtcttatctt
    24241 cttatcttta atcgcaatat taactagtgt aataggagga gtttattatt taggtatagt
    24301 aaaagaaatg ttctttagtt tacctgaata taaaataaat ccattattag aaactcttac
    24361 cttaagaggt aatgttgtag atgataatca aaaaataatt aaacaattaa agtttaacta
    24421 taaaaatata gctatatcaa gtccgatttc ttttgtaatt tctataatta cacttgttat
    24481 tctattattt ttatttatga acaaagaatg actaagcatg ggtaaataaa aaaataccat
    24541 tctctgtaat gaataaatta aaaagaataa ctttattatt attccgaatt aggaatactt
    24601 caacgcgggg gctcagacta atcctcttga agtaaaacag tgccgcctta taggaagtga
    24661 ttacagcttc tgaataagat tcgttaccta agctagtcct tagtattcaa ataattaata
    24721 aataatcatg aaaaattaca aatttaacga gctcgccgtt ttaagaataa acttagataa
    24781 actaagattt ttttctacac ataccgttag aagtagacaa gctgtaaaca tagaacatat
    24841 caataattat atttcaaata ttaataacaa tgacgacgaa gtcgtaccaa taaatccttg
    24901 atttgttaca ggatttacgg acgctgaagg ttcttttatg atccatttag aaaagaataa
    24961 ggataaatgg agagtaagac ctacattcca aattaagtta gatataagag atttatcttt
    25021 attggaagaa ataaaaatat attttaataa tacaggttca atcaatactt ctaacaagga
    25081 atgtgtatac aaagtaagat ctttaaagga tatatctata ataatatctc attttgataa
    25141 gtataattta attacacaaa aaaaagctga ctttgagtta ttcaaactaa taattaataa
    25201 attaaatagc caggaacatt taagttatga agtaggcgcc acagttttac aagaaattat
    25261 tagtattcgt gcttcaatga acttaggttt atcatcatca gttaaagaag attttccaca
    25321 tattataccg gtaataagac ctttaattga aaatatggta atacctcatc ctgagtggat
    25381 ggccggattt gtatctggag agggttcttt ttctgtgtat actacatcag atgataaata
    25441 tgtgtcattg agttttagag tttctcagca taataaagat aaacaactat tgaaatcttt
    25501 cgtagatttt tttggttgtg gagggtttaa ttaccataat aaaggtaata aggctgtaat
    25561 ttttgttact agaaaatttg aagatattaa tgataagatt attccattat ttaacgaata
    25621 taaaattaaa ggtgttaaat ataaagattt taaagactga tccttagtag ctaaaatgat
    25681 agaatcaaaa agtcatttaa ctacgaatgg atataaagaa atatgtaaaa taaaagaaaa
    25741 tatgaactca tatagaaaga gttctgtaaa ttaaaatttg tcctagcttt gctagaaaat
    25801 atgaattgcc cccttgataa tacattatgt attgcattga aaattggata aattgcaaga
    25861 agatttatta gtataaccag ctaattaaat atttgcagcg aagtttagtt taattaaaac
    25921 taaaaccgtt caacgactaa tttaccctat tttttgatta ttagagctct agtgcatatt
    25981 tcggctgagc cgaaatatgc actagcctta attataaaaa aaaatcgtaa aataaaatcc
    26041 aatattactt taagtaagta ataatgacat agtctgaaca atatagaaat atattgaaat
    26101 attaataagt cgggacgata gcttcgcccc ttcttattaa taattaacaa tcttgaccat
    26161 attggtacaa attttattta ataattaaat gagtagtgta acttttcttt ttgtttttgt
    26221 tactatttta acaatagttt ttttacttct taatttcata cttgcccctc ataaccctaa
    26281 aaattgtatc gggaaatcaa taaattgggg aaaactgcca aattccgggg aacccctaaa
    26341 gcttctggta ctaagccata tatgaaaatg tatgagtggc tgaattaatt actcaggtat
    26401 agtaacaagc cagaagatga gtgaaaacaa aatgggcgat cgtggatcta agtcagtaat
    26461 acatgagact aaacagtcat gtattattgt aaaagagcaa cgagtagacg gtagttgtaa
    26521 tgcgggtaaa tccgcattat taaagtgtac tctagtggac ttcaaaagaa gttatcagat
    26581 caaaatccct tctaacccta taattttaac aagaaatttt tctacactag taggtgagct
    26641 agcttcgcta gaacaaagtt ccctcccccc taaattagat ccttcatacg ttactggatt
    26701 tacagatggt gaaggttctt ttatattaac aataataaaa gataacaaat ataaattagg
    26761 ttgacgtgta gcatgtagat ttgtaataag cttacataaa aaagatttag tgttattaaa
    26821 tagtttaaaa aactttttta acactggtag tgtctttctt atgggtaaag gtgctgcaca
    26881 gtatcgtgtt gaatctttaa caggtttatc tattataatt aaccattttg atagatatcc
    26941 tttaaatact aaaaaacaag cagattacat gttatttaag ctagcttata atttaattat
    27001 aaacaaaagt catcttacgg aaaaaggatt atcagaactt gtttctttaa aagctgttat
    27061 gaataacggt ttaaaggatg aattaaaaat tgcttatcct aacatcactc ctgtattaag
    27121 acctgaaatt ccattatctc ttaatataga tcctctttga ttagcaggat ttacagacgc
    27181 cgaaggttgt tttagtgttg tagtatttaa atctaaaaca tctaaaatcg gagaagcggt
    27241 aaaattaagt tttattataa ctcaaagtgt tagagatgag tttttaataa aaagtctaat
    27301 tgaatattta ggatgtggtt atacaagttt agatggtaga ggtgcaattg attttaaagt
    27361 atctgatttt tctagtctaa aaaatattat tattccattt tatgataaat attacataca
    27421 tggtaataaa agtttagatt ttaaagattt tagtagagtt gtaacactga tggaaaataa
    27481 aaaacattta accaaacaag gactagatga aataaaaaaa atccgtaatg caatgaatac
    27541 aaatagatag agcttgcgta gtcccccttc ggcggagaag tctcttcgtg tattccatat
    27601 ccctttggtt agacgaagtc tcagcgagct aaggaatcag caagctccga atattaatta
    27661 taagcacaca cgcactaaat tcatatgtta aaattatagg taagagaaat ttgatttaaa
    27721 cgtatcaaga aaaatatagt atttttgaat gtggttttca tagtttcctt ggtcaaaata
    27781 gaactcaatt cggtgttaaa ttcttcatat ttgcattagt ttatcttctt ctagatttag
    27841 aaatattagt aatatatcca tatggtataa gcgtttatga aaatggtatt tatggattaa
    27901 tagtagtgct aatttttatt ggtataatta cagcaggatt tgtatttgaa ttaggtaaaa
    27961 atgcattgaa aatagatagt agacaatcca ataattattt ttataaatca aaaaaattta
    28021 ttaatatgtt tactgaacat aagtagtatt ccagtagacg gctatccgac cgagcttgcg
    28081 agcttgcccc ttcgtgaaac gagtagtcct ccttagcctg cgtacccgag acttcgtctg
    28141 tatttcatat cccttacggg atcagaaatt agacgaagtg ggtccgcctg ggatacgacg
    28201 agtacacttc gttaggggac tattaaaaag tataaaagta tgaaagcgtg aacggggtat
    28261 aggcgaagcc tcgaactttg ttccaggcgc aagcttcgct agataaaaaa aaatacccac
    28321 acgcacactt gttaaactat tacatatact aacctccacc ctaatagcct ccttaatata
    28381 ttaatttgtg aagtttaata gtgagcgcga tcgatatcac ctacatttca ttagggaatc
    28441 aggaggctcg agccccgggg ggggcaactc gatataaact tctaacagga cgatagtagc
    28501 ttcgctaggg aaaaataata agagtagtag gcatatttct ccgaaatcat gagtccgaag
    28561 gactactact gcctattctt attttttttt acgagtattt cctccgaagg atggaaatcg
    28621 cgccgaaggg ggtcgctatt taaggatact taatagtccg gtccattaag agttatttta
    28681 aaaataaact aaaacctttt actatgtata tcaatagacc ccgatgttag atttagtaac
    28741 cattatggtt gaagcctcaa agcttattgg agccggttta gcaactatag gtctagcggg
    28801 ggctggagta ggaataggtg tagtgtttgg gtgtttaatt ataggtgtgg ctagaaatcc
    28861 ttctttaaaa aatcaattat tttcatactc tatattaggg tttgctttct cagaagcaac
    28921 tgcgtagagg caaatagcgc agtataaaga gggtgaattg caaagaggac ataatattta
    28981 ttatgtaaat ttgcagcgaa gtttaatata atacaataat atatattaaa accgttcaac
    29041 gactagtaga tgagtaaagt attaacaata attctacgat cagcgccctc atattttata
    29101 ttataaaata taagacatag tctagataag agagaaatct cttaatattt aaagtatata
    29161 tggcttttta tttaatctta aaattcaatt ttatatgtag aaaaatctcg actaaaatta
    29221 ataacaccac atttaattcg ccaagtagtc aaaatcctat taaaacgtat tatgaccctt
    29281 taaatgaaag agaaataata cgtaaagata ataatgggaa aatcggggta tatgtttgac
    29341 aaaataaaat caataacaaa atgtatgtag gtagtggtga tcctttatat ttaagattaa
    29401 gtgattatta tcaactttga tatcttaaac ataaagataa tctttatata gttagatctc
    29461 taaataagta ttctatgagt agttttatat tacatattat ggagtatagt gattcagata
    29521 atgttattaa atgtgaacaa aaatgaatcg atattttaaa acctgaatat aatttaacac
    29581 ctttagcggg tagtactaaa ggatttaaac atagtttaga ggctaaagat aaaatgagaa
    29641 tagctgctac aggtagaaag catacagatg aagttaaaga tcttatgagt aaaaatcgtc
    29701 aaggtttaaa caatagtttt tataataaaa cacatacacc cgagactata gagaaattaa
    29761 gaaatatagc tcaaaataga actcatcttc ctgttaaagg gttagatgta gaaataacag
    29821 atattgaaac taaaattact actacttata gtagtgtaag agaagcagct agttacttaa
    29881 actcggatat taaaacatta ttaagaagag aaaaatctca gttaataaaa ggtaccaata
    29941 agccatataa aaataaatat attattacca taataagagg taataattaa aaaaaaagta
    30001 tttgctttaa tgatggcttt attattatta tatgttgtat aataatattt ttatagcgga
    30061 gcgtgtgtat ttttttcgag cttactagta ctaataccct aattccctaa cgaagtgtat
    30121 ccctacactt cgttagggaa taggatacac ttcgttagga atacacaaat tcagaaggct
    30181 aaagaggaaa aaaaaatttt ttagtcttag ctagcttgga ctaattattt taccccttcc
    30241 cccctcgtgg gggggggggg gggggggggg gggtgagctc tcgttcacga gagcttactc
    30301 ctccccctct tagggtttta tatttctagc tatagcgagg agcttcgttc ctcgctatag
    30361 ctatataaag ctaaaagcta aagctagcta tataacaggc ggcaattcta ttatacttat
    30421 actacagcaa ctgctgtacc tttgcatggc tggctgtata tagccagcag ctgctatata
    30481 actaattaca agtattgctt atataagcag caggtcggct ataagctgta tatatagaca
    30541 tataattaga aattttatat taaaaattta tatatgaaac atttatttaa tacatttatt
    30601 aattttgatg cacctatgcc ttgaggtata tatttccaag acagtgcgac acctcaaatg
    30661 gagggattag tggaacttca tgattatcgt gaataagagc caaattccgg ggacacccta
    30721 aagctcctaa taccaagcta tagccaaaag gctataagtg gctgaactaa tcactcgggt
    30781 atggtaataa gttaggcaga ttctagctat agaaatgggc aatcgcggat ctaagtcagt
    30841 aataaaatta ctgtaaaaga gcaacgagta gatggttctt ctatgcctgt gtacccaggt
    30901 atggtaaggt gtactctagt cgccaggaaa ctggtttttg ggagaaaaaa cttgacttta
    30961 tttttacgtt atgacaaata gttcataata ataaatttag atcataaaaa cgtggagccc
    31021 tcaataagat taataatcta ttgatctcga tctaataaac agttaaacat agggagtagc
    31081 ttagtaggaa taccacccta agcagccttt gcacagttta acggattaga taaatatatg
    31141 gaaaatccaa gtaataataa atcaaagtta aatccccact atgtcacagg tttttcagat
    31201 ggtgagtctt gttttcatct atctataggg aaaaattcca agtataaaat aggttattat
    31261 gtaaacccgg gatttactat agttttacat aaaaaagatg aacttttatt aagaagtatt
    31321 caaagttttt ttggaggaat agggaattta aaggtactac cgaatatagt acaatataga
    31381 gttttttcat taaaagactt agatattata ctaaatcatt ttgataatta ccccttaata
    31441 acaaaaaaac atacagattt tcttttattt aaagaagcat tagctttaat aaaaaataaa
    31501 gaacacttaa ctatagaggg atttaataaa attatagcct taaaatcttc tatgaattta
    31561 ggtttacctg aagtcttaaa agaatcattc cctgatatac taggaagaaa aatagaacct
    31621 tttgatctac cttctgtatt gaacccttat tgagtagcag gatttacaga tggtgagggt
    31681 tgtttttgaa taaaaacttt aaaggcagtc ggcggagccg cgccaaacaa agaaggatta
    31741 agatcagtta taggttttca aatctctcag catagtagag acctaccttt aatggagaaa
    31801 ttcattagtt tttttgagtg tggtagatta gaacaaacag ggtcagccta tagcttagtt
    31861 gttactaagt tatctcttat caatgaaaag ataattcctt tttatatggc ttaccctatt
    31921 ctaggctcta aatctgaaga ttttaaggat tgatgtagag cagtccaatt aaaaaaccac
    31981 aaagctcact taacaccaca agggcttaaa gaaatcttaa atataaaatc tagtattaat
    32041 tcttctagaa agtaaaactg tctagcgagc tcctctttat aaacctgcaa catagtggga
    32101 aaacagtaac ccaaaattaa agttaatata ttatatatat atattcggat aatatcatgt
    32161 actatttagt tttaatttta tttgctgtag gatgaatatt attttctata atgaaaaatt
    32221 ttgcatcaac taaaacacaa atatcacata aatacttaaa tcacggtaca ttaatcgaat
    32281 taatatgaac tatcactcct gcagttatat taatattaat agctttccct tctttcaaat
    32341 tattatattt aatggatgaa gttaatgacc cttctatgac tattttagct gaggggcacc
    32401 aatgatattg atcatatcag tacccagatt tcatagattc aaatgaagaa tttatagaat
    32461 ttgattctta tatagtacca gattctgatt tagaagatgg aggattaaga atgttagagg
    32521 ttgataacag agtaatagtt cctgaattaa cacatataag atttgtaata acatctggtg
    32581 atgttattca ttcttttgct tgtccatctt taggtataaa atgtgatgct tacccaggta
    32641 gattaaacca agtatcagtt ttcataaata gagaaggagt attctatggt ctttaataca
    32701 tggccaaaac tgtagtgaac ctatggttat aaatcatcaa attgcgggaa caccctaaag
    32761 aaatcttaac caagtaagta tggtaacata acttatggca caggcaatga ctcgtggtac
    32821 ggtaaaatca agatttatta ttcaatgggc aatccgcagc caagtaccaa ttgtagaagt
    32881 aagcttttat ttggtatgca gttcatcgac tagatggtgg ttggtattat tagtattaat
    32941 aatgcttaag atatagtcag accctacccg aaagggtaca gaaaagtatg agtcttttac
    33001 cgtatttttt gttaattaga tataatagag gttattatat ttagggaccc tacaatagtt
    33061 tgctaaactt atttttaatg taagcgctta aaggtgatat aaatcactta ttttccataa
    33121 actgttgtaa cattgcatgg tacaactagt agaagtgttt ttaataatca cttgttatct
    33181 gataagcgta taggactaag tactatagca gctttacctt taacaagaca ttttagttca
    33241 atcagatctt tagtcaataa ttctgaagct ttagcttcag atcatattaa tagtggaaaa
    33301 cctactactt tatccgtaat taataaagta ttactcaatc aaaatttagt agttactgac
    33361 tctaaattaa aagaattatt aaaagttgaa ggtgtagaaa tagaacttcc tatatctaca
    33421 ccgaagggta aggagctttt agctgaatta acaggtaaat ctaagtataa aggtttctct
    33481 ggtgtatata tgtttataca taaaaataca ggtgataaat atgtaggttc atccaaccta
    33541 ctaagacgta gaatggacta ctattttaac ggagattatc ctttagcagg taaattttta
    33601 cctttactat ataaagaagg actagaagct tttaaattaa gaatatttaa gttagatagt
    33661 aataaattta gcagtcaaga cgctttaata ttagaacaat tttatttatt agataaagaa
    33721 tttaacctaa atacattaag agttgttaac gctggatctt caaaaggtga tcctgtatat
    33781 gtttatgatc taacttgcag tattctttat tatcacgcta aatctagaat tgaattaaaa
    33841 agagtattaa atatacacac tgaaactagt aaaaagtatg tagattctaa attaccttat
    33901 cttaataagt tcttattatt aagctatcct atacctacag ctttaactag cgatatttct
    33961 ttagaagaat tattaggtat aatgcaagat gaaagaaaag atacttataa gttaggtact
    34021 cgtacaagta ttccagtaga attagagatt aaagaaggaa atacatttgt gagcgaagct
    34081 tccaaaggtc atactttaaa atttgattct ttaacttctt gtatggaata tttaagagga
    34141 ttaggattaa taattaaaag agacactcta actaaataca taaaaattga aaaagtgttt
    34201 cataatttct tatgtaaata ctctgataaa actttaccta aaaactttga cgaaatagga
    34261 ttaataattg atgaatataa aaagttaaaa gtagatacag attcattaat aattaataga
    34321 aaaaataaac ctatattagt taaaggaggc gcgaagctcc atatggataa agaatttgac
    34381 agtataactg aggcaattaa acactttgat aatttaaaca taaaattaga tagcaaaact
    34441 ttatatcttc gtttaaaaga cggaaaaata tataaagatt attattttac ttataaataa
    34501 tgataagttc aatataatct ttactaacat taaaaaatta gtagggaatc gcaatgttca
    34561 gaaatatgtg gaattcttca cagttcaatg cctatagtta tagaatctgt aaatatagat
    34621 aaatttgtgc attgactata ttcagtttaa tagtgcgagt gtcgcaaacg gcgaactagg
    34681 attgccctat tccctattcc cggctacgcc gggaataagc aagctctaaa ataaagttct
    34741 ttattttttt gattgctgga ttttagagcc tgctgattcc cgccttcggc gggaataagt
    34801 attgcgccga cctataccag gcgcaagctc gaaaaaaaat atccgtagga atagtctacg
    34861 cgcaagcttt tcgctatgga gaagggctag cttcgctaga gaatacgtgg ccccttcttt
    34921 attttttttt tatttatcgc tagctgaagc ttctctgctc ctacggagag cttgcttatt
    34981 cgtgaaacga atattcggag aaaattagca agcgaccccg tgcttaaatt tggaggagct
    35041 agccgatttc ttcaaaaccg gcaagctagc gctacttatt aaaaaaaggg atattagttt
    35101 aatggtagaa caagatggta cggtcatctt gattgtagtt caagtctaca atatccttag
    35161 tatagttata ggtaatttgg aggcgcatat ttaagtgtag catattcccg agctcgctag
    35221 tgctaatttc gaagaaatat gcactactcc ctattcgagg ggtatttttt tttcttcgat
    35281 ataggcgcaa gcgacccctt actcggggaa aaaaatcgcg caagcatatc catatccctc
    35341 cgggtacgca ggctaagggt agcgctaact ctagcaataa aaaaaaataa atagagagct
    35401 tgctatgaaa tacaccacgc tacttatttt aaatcaaaag gatattagtt taatggtaaa
    35461 actagatgtt tcggccatct tgattgcagt tcaagtctgc aatatcctta gtacaattat
    35521 aggtaatttt gtttatcaat agttatactt ataattatgg gtttgcagtt catcgactaa
    35581 atggaggttg gtaaataatt actagtccta cggaccagca agctctaatt atttgcttaa
    35641 gatatagtca ggcataactt aaaggttatg gaatatcccc agcccaccta agggaattaa
    35701 attcctatgg taaaggggag aaaacgaaga ggaagtattg cgtatctggt ctgtatacct
    35761 ggaacgttta gagatacgca ttattttata atgtatatct taaggggtag aatttaaagg
    35821 taaaacttga tgactataat atcataaaag ttgtagttca attctacaat acctctagtc
    35881 taatttaatt attatactaa tagagccata aattatggtt cccgaacaat ttgttatatt
    35941 aaataaaaat atgagtttaa ccttattact ttttttaata ggaatcttag gattcgtatt
    36001 taatagaaaa aatttgatac ttatgcttat ttctatagaa ataatgctat tatctataac
    36061 attcctaata ttggtaagtt ctgttaatat cgatgatata ataggacaaa cgtatgccat
    36121 ttacattatt gtcgttgccg gtgcagaatc tgcgatcggt ttagctattc tagtagcttt
    36181 ttatagatta gcttcacatt atgctccagg tagtattaat agggcttcaa cttctaatat
    36241 tcaatcactc aacagagttt cagacttaag aaaggtaaat tcttatcctt tcaaagttcc
    36301 cggtactttt attagaaatt actctactac aagagtaatg agcttacatc cttgatttgt
    36361 cacaggtttc acagatgctg aaggttgttt ttgaataggt gtaagaaatg atcctagaaa
    36421 taaaacagga tgatgtgttc aagctttttt ccagattgca ttacataaaa aagatgtagc
    36481 actcttaaac aacatacaaa gttatttcgg tggaattggt actgtggctg tgagaggtga
    36541 cagatgttat tttatagtaa gttctttaaa acaaattata aaagttatta tccctcactt
    36601 tgacgctcat cctttaatca caaataaatt ggtagattat agattatgaa aatctattat
    36661 ttctataatg gaagctaaaa gacatttaac tgtggaaggg ttaaatgaaa taataagaat
    36721 gaaatcatcc ttaaatttag gtttatctga tgagatccag gacgcttttg cagaaactct
    36781 ttctactaat ccaaaccaag aaaggtcatg gaaccctgca gaatctatac cacatggaat
    36841 gtgaatggct ggatttacat caggggaggg ctctttcttt gttaatatat tcaaatcaac
    36901 tcatcacagg gtgggatatc aggtaagatt agggtttgaa atagctcaac atattaggga
    36961 tgaattaact atggcaactt ttacttcttt ctttaactgc ggtatcataa gtagatactc
    37021 agaagatatg gtaaagtata gatgtactaa attttcagat ctaaacaccc taattatccc
    37081 tttctttaag gaatacttac cgttaggtaa taaattgtta gacttcgaag attttggtaa
    37141 agttgcttta ttattagaga ataaagcaca tttaactgaa gaaggtctaa atagtatccg
    37201 taaaataaaa gcggtggcgt gcctcatgaa tagtttacgt aagtagaaat ttgttatttc
    37261 atatcccccc ttcggcggga tcagaaatta gcaagctacc accggagagt ttgctatgaa
    37321 gaggttcgcc ccccacagta agggtcggag ccaacaaagt tccgaccctt cctgttggct
    37381 aaccttatca ctaaactctt taggaagggt ctatttcata tccccccttc ggcgggatca
    37441 gaaattagca agctagccat taaataaata ttccttagtt aatttgaata aggtaaggaa
    37501 taagttaagc taatcccacg gtgttttgtg agttaatgta agttatttga tttgaattat
    37561 agtagtactt gagttattta ttaagaggta gaagcctaaa ataattaaac caaatagaat
    37621 aaaaccttga tctaaaaagg ggaaacgaac tttcctctag tctttgctaa tcccaaaggc
    37681 gaaaccttca aattgcggga agcacctaaa actatttcaa ccaaaccatc atggtaacat
    37741 agatggtggc acaggtaatg actcgtggta tggtaaaatc gaaatagaaa acagttaacg
    37801 agctagcgcc ataaataatt gtttaaggtt aatctgcagc caagcacctt ttacaacata
    37861 aataaactta aggtgtgcag ttcatcgact aaacgtaggt tggtaaataa tatccagcaa
    37921 gggccggtta attaaaagga gatttttttc gtaataatct atttttaact aggtttttat
    37981 ttaaatgtaa tcttaagata tattattaaa taaactctga attaatattt ctccgaaatc
    38041 acgcgggctg gtggacaaag ttaggttcag cagctgaagt ggaatattat ttgcttaaga
    38101 tatagtcaac cgcttaatat gcttatttat acataaatat aaaaaaacat attaagtcta
    38161 gaagaggaag tattagaata gaatataaat aatgtattta agtataatta tattaccttt
    38221 attaggatct atagtgtccg gtttttttgg tagaaaagtc ggtgttacag gtagccgtat
    38281 tttaggttgt ttaagtataa tgataacaac aatattagct attattagct ttttcgaagt
    38341 aggatttaat aataatccgg tttcaattaa tttatttaaa tgattagata acgaatcatt
    38401 taatatggta tgaaactttc aatttgatag tttaacagta tcaatgttaa tacctgtatt
    38461 aataatcagt tctttagttc atttttattc aataggatat atgagctcag atcctcacaa
    38521 tcaaagattc tttagttatt taagtttatt cacttttatg atgataatac tagtaacagg
    38581 taataattat ttagttatgt tcgtaggatg agaaggtgta ggtgtttgtt catatctatt
    38641 agttagtttt tgattcacta gaatagcggc taatcaaagt tctctttcag ctttcttaac
    38701 taatagagtt ggagatgctt tcttaatgat aggtatgttt atcttattat gaactttagg
    38761 aactctagat tatagtactg tattctcatt agctccttat ataaatgaaa atattactac
    38821 aattatagga atatgtttac ttataggtgc aatggctaaa agttcacaag taggtttaca
    38881 tatatgattg cccatggcta tggagggttt ggtaacaggg gctctcctta aatttcacta
    38941 tatgcgggga catccgttaa cattaaagtc caccagttac tttgtagcca ttggaaaaat
    39001 ctttaatgta ggacaatccg caggaaacct gtataatata cagggatcct cagagactat
    39061 acgtgaaacg attaaaatag ataatacatt taaatgatga ttaataggat ttgctgaagg
    39121 agacggttat tttggtgtag ataagaaagg ttatttaact tttaaagtta cacaatctac
    39181 tacagattgc caagtactat tctttataaa aaaaagtcta gggtttggaa gtgtatcttt
    39241 acaaagtaaa tcaagtaaga ctcatcaata tagagttaga gataaaaata atcttattaa
    39301 gattataaat atatttaacg gtaaccttat aactaaggct aaaatagctc aatttaaatt
    39361 atttctagaa gcttttaata ataaatataa tactgatatt acattcatag aatgtaataa
    39421 aaaagttact ctggataatg cttgactttc aggatttacg gatggtgaag gctgttttac
    39481 agcttcagcc tatttaagta aagccacaaa taaacatatt gtaacggtga gatacgttat
    39541 atctcaaaaa aacgatatag aatttagtca atacttagct gagttaataa acggttatat
    39601 aacttatata aagagttatg atgggtataa taccgtagtt aaccacagta agttaaacat
    39661 tattctaaat tatattaaaa gttacccttt gaagactaag aaacatgttt cttacttaag
    39721 atgattgaaa gtttatgagc tagtaaaaga taaacatcat cataatccag agggtataga
    39781 aattattaaa tccttaataa aattaattaa taaataaatg tataaaataa tcgaagatat
    39841 agtccgaaca atgatgtaaa tcattgagta ttcgtgtcgt atttgtacat atttgtatat
    39901 aacatgaatc aacatatttg cctactccgg tatctgcttt aatacacgca gctacaatgg
    39961 ttacagcagg agtgtactta ttaatacgtt catccccttt gattgaatat agtgcagtgg
    40021 tattggcaat atgtttatga ttaggtgcaa ctacaactgt gtttagctct cttattggat
    40081 tatttcaaca agatataaaa aaaattatag cttattctac catgagtcaa ttaggtatga
    40141 tggtaatagc tataggttta tcttcttata atgtagcaat atttcattta ataaatcatg
    40201 ccttctataa aggattatta ttcttagggg caggagcagt tatacacgca gtagtagaca
    40261 atcaagattt aagaaaatac gggggattaa tatctttcct acctttaacc tattctgtga
    40321 tattaatcgc tagtcttagt ttagtcgctt tcccttttat gacaggattt tatagtaaag
    40381 attttatatt agaatctgct tatggtcaat atcattttag tagtattgat gtatatgtta
    40441 tagcagtaat aggtgctata tttactacat tatattcagt taaagttata tacttaactt
    40501 tcttaactaa tcctaatgga ccagttaatt attatagaaa tgctcatgaa agtgatatat
    40561 ttatcagttt acctttagtg gtattagcga tattctctat atattttgga tatatcacta
    40621 gagatatttt cataggatta ggttcagggt tctttgtaga caatagtata tttattcacc
    40681 ctgttcatga aataatgatt gacactgaat ttggtgtacc tactatattt aaattaattc
    40741 cttttatcct tactgtatct ttctctgcat tagcaataat atattctgaa tttatgccaa
    40801 atataatatc gaactttaaa ttatctaatt taggatatta tatttatggt ttcttcaatc
    40861 aacgtttctt agttgaattc ttttataata aatatattgt taattcagtt ttagaaatag
    40921 gaggtcaaac tacaaaagtt ttagataaag gtagtattga atcaataggt ccttatgggt
    40981 ttggtgttat tttaactaaa gctagtaaaa taatttctag cttaagtaac ggagttgtta
    41041 ctaattacgc tctttatatt ttaataggaa tttgcttcta cttatctatt tttacttttg
    41101 tacaggtagt agatgacgta gtaaattcta ttacaatagc aagcttagta attcttatgt
    41161 tacataaaga tcgttcttta atttctaact agggcgcttc taatccgaag gttatgtagt
    41221 agtatttttt tcgagcttgc gcctggcata ggtcggcgca atacttattc ccgccgaagg
    41281 cgggaatcag caggctctaa aattactgcg cactagccat ctccgaaata gatagagggg
    41341 acgagctata tttcttcgaa atcagccgtc cctgccttaa tttattaatt aaggcgctag
    41401 ctcgtaagaa gagcttgcgg attttcgcgg ctcctaacga agtgtactat gaaatactac
    41461 acttcgttag gagaaaatat taatatattt cttaactagg gctataacct tttatagatg
    41521 aacctaacct gcactactag acgaagtctc ttcctagaaa atacagtcgg ccttatttct
    41581 gtgttacgag taagggatag tgctgtagtg catatctata ttccctccga aggatggaaa
    41641 tcggggagga gtaatatccc tcccttcgga gggatccgca agctctaaaa taaagttatt
    41701 tatttatttt agagcttgct gattcgtgaa acgaatcgcg ccgcgcctgg attagcacta
    41761 gcactagctc tttttttact cgcaatgctg gcccgccttt aagcgtatat attaaaggta
    41821 agctatctat attaggatag gagtgcatgt ttgcttgctt gcttacggta taacgtattg
    41881 caagtaagca ttagtagtat attaaagggt taataaccct aaatctcatt agctttaata
    41941 ggatagcata attttagttc gactctaaaa tgagaaaaaa aaaggagggt atctttttac
    42001 caatgattat atttctcagt aacgagaggt atgggtaaaa aaaccgatga gaaacttaca
    42061 cgttatgaga gaagacctgt tgacgatatt tgtatggatc tcggatggac cgggttgata
    42121 cctttttttt ttgaccaaaa tttagactag atatagcact taggaaaaaa aatattcttt
    42181 attattacca aaagattttg acttaagctc tcaacattga gaagagatca acttttggat
    42241 tatatcaact taatttcgat ttagtagtcc ttctgatttt tttctgtatg cttcgcacag
    42301 aagcacagaa aaaaataatc agcaagctcc tgtaagagag gaccccatag aatccttatt
    42361 tataggctgt tacaactgct tcgccagaaa tattcgttat tttagaacca aagtctataa
    42421 agctatcatt ttagctttag actatcttca tataatattg ctacatatca ggtattatat
    42481 tattaatgaa tgaagaactt tgtataaaat ataaggctat ttattcaggt atctttatgg
    42541 gcgagatatc ggtgatgtga gctcctagat agatttgaat tttagcgcta aattagtcta
    42601 tctatagacc taaaaagagt tcctagcata gggttaaata tggatagatg aagacgttag
    42661 gactccgagc tgaatactca agtgaacata cgcattttta tacacttttt catgaaatta
    42721 tttttttgca atagcaatgt tagctcaaaa ctggggttta aacctagttt ttcaagattt
    42781 ttttccggtt ttacaagtaa agaattaatt gttaattctg atataaataa tgttttactt
    42841 tatgatggaa ataattttaa agcagtttta tttttacctt cattagtagc ttttttaaat
    42901 ttaattgaag ctatgaaaac tgatagtata aataataatc tgtctttaat tttagagttt
    42961 aaggattttt atcttagtct tactaatatc cttaaacaat tagaaccagg taaatattca
    43021 tttggaggca cgccactact tttatctaaa atctttagat gattattgtt taactgaatg
    43081 ttatactaag agtttagtag atacaaattg ttgatttagt attatgggtt ctccaggtta
    43141 ttgccctttt cttaatgttt ttgattcata tgatccaaag gatttagtag tcctacggac
    43201 tcagcaagct atatatttat cgagttgata gtacagaaat aacttataga cttaaaaaaa
    43261 tattaaaaag tgctaaatgt caaactcaaa tagatttaag tagagatact ttattagtta
    43321 taactaaagt caatgatata aataataaag aactaagtaa agaagagaca tttaaaatta
    43381 aaattcctgg tccgcttcgc acaaataggt catactaaac gtttctactc tactacaaga
    43441 agagtagtgg ataaaactaa taataattta gaaccagata ctattaacat aaaggagagt
    43501 aattctttaa ctttaaacaa atacgaggta aatataaagg atgctctaga tcctatttta
    43561 aacaataatg tgtttaagtc taatgatatg gttaaaataa ttttgaacaa tttaatcaat
    43621 atcattaagg aatatccctc ccttcggagg gatcagccag ctccctatta atgaagatac
    43681 tcaattaaag atagaaaact atctttttaa tcaatataaa ttcttatcag atagtaaaga
    43741 taaagttaag atatctggta tagatattag tttatttaat aaagaattaa aagagtattg
    43801 tttttctaaa cgtgatgatt tttatttata tttagattca cttagagaaa gcttaaattt
    43861 agaggcacgc cacaaaatta gtggcgtgct gatgaggcga agcctactcc ggactactaa
    43921 atagactagt taaacctgta gatattcata actattatat aagagaagtt ttaaatggtt
    43981 tagataataa agaaattata aattatatct tctatgtttt atttttaatt ttaacataca
    44041 acggtatgat tttagatagt gatgatgtaa aagaggatga aaaaacaaag ataggattaa
    44101 catctattag tatggactta ggtaaatttt tatcaaggcg caagctctag acttcgtctc
    44161 tatatagtaa agttatataa aaatagagat aaggaaaaat tttcacaagg agcttgctgt
    44221 agtccagaag cctaataaaa gttttaaaga agaattttta agtctctctg ctagcttcgc
    44281 tagccctact tagcttttag aagaggcggg ctatatttct tcgaaatcag ccagcctatt
    44341 aaagaaacaa aaatcgataa acctaagtct gatggaggcg ttacgctaag ttgttattaa
    44401 tatagacgca agctatcgat ttagaattag taggaggagg aaaatatagc aagtttgcgc
    44461 atagactatt cctacgggag agcttgtgta ttctgtagcc atcgaacttc gtactgtacc
    44521 aggggtttga aagagttcgc tatgaatagt tctgtaaatt atacagttta atgtatacct
    44581 cttgctgttt acagtaaggt tacttaaaaa aaataaataa atatataccc tttctaggta
    44641 gtagactatt ccatatccct atttcctgag ggatacactt cgttaggtat caggaatatt
    44701 ttttttttcg ctcgctataa aagtatattt atataccata tatatataat ttaaaaatat
    44761 tatgagaata ttaaaaaatc accctttatt aaaattagct aatggttatt taatagacgc
    44821 ttcacaacct agtaatataa gttacttatg aaatttcgga tctttattat tactttgttt
    44881 agttatacaa attgtaactg gagttacttt agcaatgcac tacaaccctt cagtattaga
    44941 agcatttaat tctgtagaac atacataagc ataatgtgtt ctttaaattg ggctaattgc
    45001 tggaaaacct ttattaagac aatcagcagg aaaatactaa atgttattat atatccagta
    45061 ttatcttcag agactatacg cccgacatct gatttaggtt tgatgattta aggcgaggaa
    45121 taaaaaaaaa tatatttttt tttatacgcg ccctcctaaa catagatgat gatatagtcc
    45181 aatctccact ggaaagtaga gaagtataga ttatgtatct atgcctattt gaaggcataa
    45241 ctttatcatt gtttattttt gtatcaggtt ataaaaataa aatgggattt cgaaagttca
    45301 ctaactcccc ttatttaaat gaagatgact ttagattaga taattcttct aacaaagtac
    45361 acatgcttgc atacccttcc gatgcgaagc tacagcaagc aacacataat aaagactttt
    45421 tatattgatt tagcggattt actgatgctg aaggtaattt tttagtatca atagatcgta
    45481 aatatattaa attaagattt aaaataaatt tacatattga cgatatagaa gtactttaca
    45541 taattaaatc taagttaggt tttggtagag ttgtggaaga aagtagtaga aatagttgtt
    45601 cttttatcgt cgaagattct ttaaatataa ataagttatg tgacatcttt aaacagtttc
    45661 cacttcatac tagtaaaaag ttagacttta ttagttttaa tgaagtagtt attattaaag
    45721 ctaagaataa agtactatct gagacagata tagccaaaat tatatctatt aagaatagta
    45781 tgaattctaa aagagaggta ttcacatatg atacttcgaa atctcaaatt ataataaacc
    45841 caaattgact tataggattt atagaaggtg aaggtacctt cggtattaaa acaggttcag
    45901 cattgtattt tcaagtagca cagaaaaata ctagtcaaga atgtttaaat ggtataatca
    45961 attttttgat gaacttatca aacaatgcta cactacataa ggatcctgat aataaaatac
    46021 ttcctataag cgttacaaat acgattaata taagaactaa tgtagtatca ttagcaatag
    46081 ctaatgtaga tggtttatat tattacctat taccatatct agattcatct aagttttact
    46141 ctcgtaaagc tatagacttt aaactatgaa aaatggcttt actattaaaa attaaaggat
    46201 attattatac aacagaaggt aagaatttat ttttagatat ttcagatact ctaaataaaa
    46261 gatatagcac gatgaaatct tcatccgtaa gcgatattaa taataagatt attaatataa
    46321 ctgaaagatt taatgctatt atagagcttc aaccaccttt tgatgtaaaa cttaatatac
    46381 ctcacacaga aaatgttcgt aaatacagta tagccaatag atcagaaaat cctaagattg
    46441 tttatattta tgatggatca gaaatggtaa aggggtctcc ttttgcttca tttagtactg
    46501 ctcataaagc attaggttta aagcctagta gtaatacttg taatcgttat attgatacta
    46561 ataaacttta taaaaataaa tatattttca catctaagcc catagatagt gcgtctaggg
    46621 attagattat agtagataat aatttatttt aatactattt gattatgcgt gatgtaaaca
    46681 atggatgatt agtacgttac ttacatagta acacagcatc agctttcttc tttttagtca
    46741 ttatttgtgt agatttcgtc tacttttttt tgtgtaatcc tttatttact tcaaacaaac
    46801 cttgtataaa ataccttgct acaaaagatg caagattaaa aagtagtaaa gctcagctgc
    46861 ctttatttgc actccgcaaa tatagcagag cactatcttc taaatcaggt atacataaca
    46921 tagtaacttc ttctcacagt aaaataggag acatagcatg tgaaacagcc cccacacata
    46981 aacctgaaaa cttagccttt ctttcagatg aagagtttgg cgaatgattc agaggttttg
    47041 tagatgcgga gggttgtttt tcaatacaaa ctgtgaagaa tcacttcaaa tttattttca
    47101 ctttttgtct gcatattgat gaaacacctt taattaaata tatcatacaa agattaggtg
    47161 taggtgcttt ctctttaaga gagagctctg taaattttac tgtttcaagt aaggatgcac
    47221 tactcgtaat ttttggtgta ttagacaaaa gacccctaaa tactagcaaa aacttaaact
    47281 acctagcctt tagacaagct tacgatcttt atttttatcg tgaatctgtt aatatttcct
    47341 cagaactatc tcaagaaatt gtcaccctta aagataaaat gaataaaaag agagtagagt
    47401 ttaaacagtc gacagatcat aagatacaca ttactcctta ctgattgcta gggtttgtag
    47461 aaggtgaggg ttatttttcc acgaataaaa cagattacag cttaaaattt ggtatagggc
    47521 aaacttcaca ggaaataata gtattagaag ctatacagaa atatttttta gcactaccaa
    47581 cagctaaaaa ttatgtggaa agaaataata ctaacctagt tagcttagcc acatataacc
    47641 aagctaaagg tagggattat aaggctatgg cccaactagt tataacccag aggtatttta
    47701 tatctaacgt tattatacct ttttttgaca agttaacctg gttaagtaaa aaatttaagg
    47761 actatgttga ctgaaagtta attttagacc ttataaacca tggttgacat tttacggaag
    47821 aaggtaaaaa gttgatctct ttaattaccc aaggtatgaa taattataga ttatctaata
    47881 acactacctc tgaagaggat acttcacgag cagatgtgaa agaaagagca ttaaaacttt
    47941 tatcttctcc ttcaaatttt gaagtacaag cgaacggtaa aatattaata aaatccttag
    48001 gtacttatct taaaggtaga ggtaacgtag gggttaatgt cttaaatacc aaaggtgaaa
    48061 tagtctttaa gtttaattct ataaaagatt gtgctttgtt tttcaatgtc catactagaa
    48121 ctataaatag aagattagat aagggttctt tggtggagca cgataaccaa aatctggtat
    48181 tccaacgtga tgttcgttta ccttaatatc atgccatcag tattaaagtt atacaaataa
    48241 tataagtaaa taaagtaaat ctaattaaaa ctaggccaaa attccattat ctttgagagg
    48301 gagcaataaa ccaacacctc tagggcgttt atatatagca gttgtcatta aacgtgttaa
    48361 tattgattta ttgctacctg tttgttcggc tgcggatttt tttctataga aaaaaaaata
    48421 aagcaagcgg cagtaggctt cgcctcataa tggaaataaa aataagagcc ttgagaaagc
    48481 tcttaaggct aaattgtgga agtgaacctt ctgctataaa ccatcaaatt gcgggaaacc
    48541 cctaaagaaa tttcaaccaa gtaagtatgg taacataact tatggcacag gtaatgactc
    48601 gtggtacggt aaaatcgaaa tttatatacg aaagttaaat gggcaatctg cagccaagca
    48661 tctactacta atacttagta aggtgtgcag ttcatcgact aaatgttggt tggcattatc
    48721 tatttgatag tgcttaagat atagtcaaac cctactcgaa agagtacaga ggtaataaag
    48781 aattaagttg actagcaaat aaataggcaa gtatctttac ccctaagctt tggttcttat
    48841 ctttattatc ttttaaatgg gtggtaatcc ctacaactaa ccatagatta ctgcttaggg
    48901 agaaggatcc taactcagcc tgttttgtag tatttgcact acaaatggta aaaggataga
    48961 tttggtactt acacatagga agaggtatat actacgcatc ttatagagca ccaagaacat
    49021 tgacatgagt cataggtaca ataatcctta tcgttatgat agtaacagga ttcctgggtt
    49081 accttacaat agcccaaaac gactataata ataataaaat aacaactacg acaaccttta
    49141 acgataaaag atattattca acatcgagaa ataataaaga ggagacttcg ttcccacgta
    49201 taaataagtt tttattagcc aaaaatctta atcctgtttt tatctatcat aatctaaatg
    49261 aagattcagt tcgtaaaaat atagctaaag aaactaaggg acttagtggt atttatatga
    49321 tcttaaataa agaaacttta agttattata taggatcagc ttctacagac agaattaact
    49381 ctagattttc aaaacattta atatatttaa atggtagtaa aatagttaaa aattcagtta
    49441 ataaatatgg tttacataat tttgtcttta ttgtattaga attattccct gaaatagtta
    49501 atcaagaaaa taataaaaaa ttattagatt tagaagattt ttatctaaaa tctcttttac
    49561 ctgactataa tatattaacc gaagcaggat ctagctttgg gtataaacat actgaagtta
    49621 atagaataaa gatgaaagct aattatagtg agaagggtag agaagaaata ggtagtttga
    49681 atagaggtaa aactttatct tctgaaacta tagaaactat gagacaatca gctttaaata
    49741 gaaaaccttt agactataca gaacaaggtg ttttaaatat gaaaaagaat tctaagccta
    49801 ttatagtaaa agaattaaat aatactgtat atggcgaatt taatagtata gttgaagcag
    49861 cagaagcttt aaattgttca actaaaacta tacaaagaac attaaaaagt cctagcaaaa
    49921 gattaaaaag acgttgaata gttgattatg ttaaataagg cgggctccga aggataagct
    49981 cccttaaatt attattatag ttgtagtcct gcaagtatat agttttatgc aatttatgga
    50041 aagaaataaa acttaaagca gagtaacctg acaaggttat tgaagaaacc aaatcgtttc
    50101 tttggcaatg ctagtgaaaa cgatcaaagt atattttaat ataagagatc gtcggttatt
    50161 catataatcg cgacagactg ggtcactggt gggtagctga aatgctgctt aatgcacagt
    50221 cgaggcttat agtagtactt tgtagctaat ttaaattagc tacaaagtac tactaataga
    50281 atatacgaat tcaaagttat tctaactatt attaactttg taaaataaat ttaacttatt
    50341 tatggcctga atgaaggatt tctagccaca cctataatta aacactcaaa cactacacct
    50401 attcctactc cagcccccgc tagagctata gttgctaaac cagctccaat aagttaacaa
    50461 cgatgggttc taaccagcca ctatgatgat agaattttac gatttaatta taaatatggg
    50521 ttatacaccc gggatagaaa ctctcagaaa tacaactttt tcaggtcagg atttaaaaag
    50581 tgcattttgt gaagcattaa gttctcataa ctataattta agacaagcaa aaaaacttgt
    50641 tttagattta tgttttaata gggatactgt aaggctaaat tttttattag gatatcgtga
    50701 tgaaggggta atgaattata tattggagat tgctaataag catagagagt tttacccatt
    50761 aacccgaaaa ttaataaatc aatatttata taatctaact gaagatattg cctattcata
    50821 tatagaattt tatcaagata atgtagttag atatcttttt ctaccagatg aggcagataa
    50881 gtttatagct atggtaaggg aaagtcctat tctaaagcat atatattatg ttgacgcggg
    50941 ttctaaggta agaagtccgg ggtttggagt ggcaaagtct aatctactgc tacaaagtga
    51001 agtatttaag tatgaaaccg cagaaatgtt ctctaaaata cgtaatcttg gtagagcaga
    51061 tatagggcag atggatatga tagaaatacc atatgaagga aatgtcatgc gggccataag
    51121 aaaagatgag gcatgaagag tattaaaggc tgctaatttt ttataataat tatgggttag
    51181 ctttagcttg cttattctta cagaaaaaaa gtttaagggg gggcgagact ttgtctactg
    51241 ccgaaggatg gagaggaata aaaaaaaata tatttttttt tatactaaac gaagtttcgc
    51301 cctccttgta ataggtaagc ttgtatgttt taccttatgg acaaatgtca ttatgaggtg
    51361 ctacagttat tactaattta attagtgctg ttccatgaat tggacaagac atagttgagt
    51421 caacaaacac tattattaat ttatgtttag gtattattac tttattttta atgtacggcg
    51481 caatgcgaac ttatttacta tatttaaaag tttatactaa ggaaacttct ttacctacca
    51541 taggtactat acataagaat gctctaaaaa aaagtaataa aactttaaga ttagataaac
    51601 aagaatatat ttcgatacct tcatcttttt tagctttttt agctggatta atagatggag
    51661 acggatatat tcaaataagt aaaacaccaa aaggatttat aactatgaaa ttagttatat
    51721 cattacattt agaagatatt tctactttag aatatataca ttctgtttta aaattaggta
    51781 agattaatat atataaagat ttaaaaagcc ctacttgcaa attagttatt aataaaactg
    51841 atttacaaga agtattattt cctttattta tttataataa tatatttttc ttaactaata
    51901 ctagaataga tcaatttaat ttagctatgt atatattaag aaatgatata aaattacaaa
    51961 gtgaaatttc agaggttaag aatgtaccat ttgtttttga aatacctaaa agtccagtag
    52021 actatacatt attacctttt tttaaaaatt gaattgtagg atttaaacat ccttgaagat
    52081 accccgatct tattgaattt gttagagaaa accctcttac atataaaaga gtaaaaaaag
    52141 aatataaaag attatgttct aatcgaaaga gttattataa tttattaaag tattgtagag
    52201 atctggaaca tgtaaataaa aagtagaaca tgtagtgagt aaacaaataa ttaaaagggg
    52261 aagctctcgt tcccgcctta aattgtttac tcataacctt atctttaata tttacaatag
    52321 tttgcttatt tagcagttta tatatttata aatataggcg tagactgcgt ctagcaagcc
    52381 cgctcttaat acaaaattct tgttatttta gtctttaagg caagaattat atacatttta
    52441 ttttttagtt aatagcaata ataatgaaat atagctcttt aaaatctttt agagtaggca
    52501 cagcttactc tcctatagaa caaaatacag ttaaacctgt aaatactaat atagtagttt
    52561 gaggctctaa tttaaattca acagcagggg aaggtcgttt tacaaaaata gtgaaaaaca
    52621 tgattgcatt accaccttat caaaaaagtg ttattattgg aatactttta tcagatggga
    52681 atctatcttc ttctaaatca catgaaaacc cacatctaac atttaaacaa ggtttaaaaa
    52741 actcaaacta tgtttgattt gcttacttta tattagctca ttattgcaac cttcatccta
    52801 gtttagttaa aagttttaga aaaaacagag tagcttttgc tatatatttc cgtactagag
    52861 gattgccatg ctttaatgaa ttaagacatt tattttataa agataaagta aaagtagtac
    52921 ctgaagatat atataatctt ttaactccag tagctttagc acatttaata atgggcgacg
    52981 ggtctgctaa agagtatggt ttaattattt gtactgattc ttataaatta atagacatag
    53041 ttcgtttaat gaatgtttta atgattagat ataatttaaa ttgcaaatta cgttttcata
    53101 caccaactca acctagaatt tatataagtc aacattctat gcctgtttta cgtgaactag
    53161 taaaaccata tatggctgaa tcaatgttat ataaaatagg gttataatgt ttaatatggt
    53221 gggtgagtgg tttatttgtg tctaaggttc tttttttatt aaaaaaaaca atgatggttg
    53281 taggcttcgc ctctcaatta aaacaaagaa tacattctga tttatttgaa gcttttaaat
    53341 tgattttttc tacaaataga aaaatagata gtacaaataa ctataatcaa tttggagtta
    53401 gttccaaatc agatgtacaa aaagttataa attatttttc attttcaggt ttacatcctt
    53461 tagtgggatt aaaatatata caatatgaaa aatgattaaa taatttgcgt gcaagttcac
    53521 gttatagtaa attaaattac cctaaataac ctaaacataa attaataatt ttaatgggct
    53581 ccttaaaaat aataaataat tatttttaga ggcataatgg ggaaaattac aaggacattt
    53641 aataaataaa caacctccgt tttattaaat tatttgtagc ggaacttaat tcggtatata
    53701 aggcgcaagc ttaggattaa gagcgttcaa cgactaatga gtgagttata ccaacaataa
    53761 gctcaacacg ataaccccta aatcttctta aagaagattt aagaaatagt ctaaatacat
    53821 cttaatagat gtaaagtata aattaaatat tctacaaaaa caatcgtcat ttgaggaggt
    53881 ttatatacag atgaaccaca ttgcggcgac gtaatgttaa aaattctgct taatgctgga
    53941 acatctccca tcttaggatt tgcatacgac ttattcttgt tatttttaac aattatttgc
    54001 gtgaaaattg caatgacatg gagacaatca gcaggggtga gaagtattca tacttcagaa
    54061 gcctctcaga gactacatgc agaagatctc acctacgctt atttagtagg attatttgaa
    54121 ggagatggat ttttttctat cacaaaaaaa ggaaaatacc taacatatga attaggtatt
    54181 gaattatcta ttaaagatgt acaattaatt tataaaatta aagcattatt aggtatagga
    54241 gttgtaagct tcagaaaaag aaatgaggta gagatggtat ctctaagaat tagagataaa
    54301 aaacatttaa aaaactttat actacccatt tttgataaat accctatgtt ttctaataaa
    54361 caatatgatt acttaagatt tagaagtgct ttgctttcag gtattatata ttctgaagat
    54421 ttacctgaat atactagaag caatgtacct ttaaattctg tagaatctat tttagataag
    54481 tcttactttt cagcttgatt agtaggattt atagaggctg aaggttgctt tagtatatat
    54541 aaattaaaaa aagacaatga ttatttagta gctagttttg atattgccca aaaagatggt
    54601 gatattttaa taaaagctat aagtaagtat ttatctttta ccaccacggt ttatttagac
    54661 aagtatgatt gttctagatt aaaagttaca agtgtaagat caatagagaa tactattaat
    54721 tttttagata gagcaccggt aaaactaatg ggaaataaaa gattacaata cttattatga
    54781 ataaaacaat tgcgtacaat atctagatat gcggaaaaaa taaaaatacc ttcaatttac
    54841 taaataaaca agagatcatg atatagtccg atcaatgaag agatttattg agtgtagtga
    54901 gagtatttaa ttaatattaa atacgtgact accaacacaa atgctctgta aataacgcaa
    54961 cattaaacag attcttcgct ttacattttg tattaccgtt tattttagcg gcattagttt
    55021 taatgcatat gatagcttta catgatacag ctggatcaag taatccatta ggagttccag
    55081 tatattatga tagaatgcct atggctcctt atttcttatt taaagattta attactatat
    55141 ttatctttat atttgtttta ggaatatttg tattctttat gcctaatgtt ttaggtgata
    55201 gtgataatta tataattagg aaagctagtt attgtcagaa tgaacttctg gctacaagaa
    55261 accatcaaat tgcgggaaaa ccctaaagca atttcaacca agcagacatg gtaacatagt
    55321 ttgtggcaca ggtaacgact cgtggtatgg taaaatcgaa attgattatc taatgtctga
    55381 taaatgggta atccgcagcc aagcacctat cactgtattt acagtgaggt gtgcagttca
    55441 tcgactaaat gttggttggc gcaagcttaa gatatagtca agcccctttc gaaagaatgc
    55501 aggatctttt ttttgataag aagatttcgt taaatggata ggtttagtag tcctacggac
    55561 tcagcaagct cctatttagg gagaatgcct tagtcaggcg taactgttat ttaattactt
    55621 tctatacttt tttaaagact gaaagttata tatcctcttt ttatcaaaat aattctctcc
    55681 tgacggaatc tgccgacagt cttaaacctg cccgtgtagg aaaagtagga aataaagaaa
    55741 tgactcttta tgaagttaaa agtttatttc aaactataaa gaattcagat ccttcatatg
    55801 aaggatctga aaaagaattt ggtttacttg ccaatggttt ctggcaagcg gaagggtata
    55861 taggaggtat atttagatct gagttgaatt tttatcctat ctgctcagct actcagttgt
    55921 tttctgaaga aagcgcgaaa ttttttatta gattagacaa agctttatgt aataaaggaa
    55981 cttttagtat aactttaaat agctttggta agtttgttat tgcttataga ttatccggtt
    56041 gagatacttt tttttctgta tttgttcctt atttctatat gcaatatggt gaaaaatatc
    56101 gtgctattct aaaactaaaa aaaatttatg aattaaaaga ttatattaaa catcacagtt
    56161 cagacgataa ggctaaagtt ttattagtga gtcttgttta ttctttaact gctcattctc
    56221 ctcgttataa agtaagttta gaagaaaaat taatttcttt aaatttagat cagggcttat
    56281 tgaaagaatt acctttatat aaagaaaatg atgtaaaacc atctttctta tttatattag
    56341 ggttcttttt aggtgatggt actttacatt tgaaactgga atgaaaagac aaaaatagta
    56401 ctgttgttat tgttccttta tttaatataa tacaatctaa tgtagaatca aataaatata
    56461 taatggaaag aatgactagt tgtttaaacg ctttgaatat taaagctaat ttagacaaag
    56521 gtactaatac ttttacttta acagtaaaag gtattgataa tgtatttaat tctttatttc
    56581 ctttattgaa aaaatattcg catttcttat atgggaaaag agatagcttt aatttattag
    56641 tatgagtaga ggggctaatt agatcaggag gccatcacac ttattttggt ctaaaagcgc
    56701 ttgtatatag aatatatcat agtactaatg agcgtattac agacaaagaa gtttgaatga
    56761 gccgtcttga ggactgatta aaagcagttt ctgctcgtag agaatgtgga gaatattata
    56821 tttcacctat atacacttct aataaacaga ttataggttg acaagtacgt ttcccctcta
    56881 ctttaaagtt accaaaatcc aataaagcat ttatgtcttc aacctgtggt ggtcaagata
    56941 aagctttagc aatagctgtg cagtatagag ataaaattct ttcagattga attaatctta
    57001 atttttagtg gctggctggc gtgcctcttc aaagaaatta tgcccgcctc ttcaatatgt
    57061 tttcacctta gtaaatataa agtacccgct tcgcgcttcg cactaatgag agatagaggt
    57121 agtaacaaat ctgactaact aatctgggct aaccctatgc aaacaccacc tgccatagta
    57181 cctgaatgat atttattacc tttctatgct attttaagat ctattcctaa taaattatta
    57241 ggagttatcg caatgttagc tgcaatatta attattttaa tattacctaa ggctgaccta
    57301 ggtttaacaa agggtttaca atttagacct ttaagcaagg cggctttcta cgtcttttta
    57361 gtgaactttt taatattaat gcaaataggt gctaaacatg tagaaagtcc ttttatagaa
    57421 ataggacaac taagtactgc tttatatttt tctcatttct tatttatatt accggcagta
    57481 agtatattag aaaatactct tgtagattta gaattacaaa ataatgccaa aaatatatag
    57541 ggttaatgct atgtatagct tgctttttac tacaaagtag tgctgtgtag cccctccggg
    57601 gctcgtggta tttttttttt cgaaaaaaaa tactacacac gaacgagtaa aaaaaaaata
    57661 aagttttctt tatttttttt ttattgctag agcgaggggc gctagctctc cgtctccgat
    57721 tccgtaggaa tcggaatacg gagagcttgc gcctggaata ctcgttagca gcgtctgcta
    57781 agtaaggcac tgctttgtag tactagcaaa gattaagatt gtaaacggtt ttacacggtg
    57841 attgcagatc atttgaatga ggttcaattc ctccttaatc tttattttat ttagtagtgc
    57901 tgtagtgcta gcactagcac tagcaagttt gagcaagctc ttgcttgctg attatttttt
    57961 tctgtgcttc tgtgcgaagc atacagaaaa aaatcagaag gactattact ctaacttata
    58021 taattattaa aggtaaaaaa aacaatacga gcttgctgat tatttttttc tgtgcttctg
    58081 tgcgaagcat acagaaaaaa atcagaagga ctattactag acgaagtcta gccccccctc
    58141 cagaagaatg cctcccggag ggaatatggc tactgacagt ttattattat agcttgcgag
    58201 tccatccata tccctttggg atcagtagga ctactaactg tatgttttaa tcctttatta
    58261 attatagatt aactaatatt tagaatatac aaataagtta ctactacaga tgaatttttt
    58321 tttattgtag ttttagtacc ttagcacgta gtatcgcttg cgagcaattt cgttgtaggc
    58381 ttaactatac tataataatt tcactaaata gccacgatag tggttatttt aaagattggg
    58441 gctgcttttc tgctatagct gcttcttgct ttatacctat aaagcaagaa gcagctaagc
    58501 aaacagaagt agctgacaaa ataaatattt gtatttaaaa tgttttagaa tagtactttt
    58561 atggctgcta gcttgcgtat ttgaactttt ctccaggtga acgaagtttc tagtaggagt
    58621 acacttcgtt agagggaggc gcccccgaag aagtaccccc tcttcgcacc gtccccctct
    58681 agtatcgcta cctagaatgg agttcctatc ctacggagag cttgtgccaa tatatcggct
    58741 aagcagaaat tcgcaagcta gcaaactaga agtatatgct acgtatattg caccactagt
    58801 aaccataatc gaataatttg atagatcagg ctagatagct tattactgct tgcgagtcca
    58861 tccatatccc tttgggatca ggaggactac taagtagcag atataatcta acccacgtta
    58921 tcattttttt tatttagtaa tagctatccc gatccccgac cctctctccg gggggaaaaa
    58981 atctttttac tattccgagc tttcgcgatt cgttccccta acgaagtgta tgaatgccac
    59041 ccagagggat atggaatcgg cagatttttt ttcttcgaag gcgctagctc ttcagcctac
    59101 ccctcgctat cggggatggg gatgaaacga agtttactct tcgttcacat gagctctcag
    59161 aaggatgccc ccttgtttct ttaacccgct atatccctcc gggatcagcg aacaaagttc
    59221 cctcctgctt ttactaatcc tagaggagga gcttgcgtat acgaagtctc ttcgtgaaac
    59281 gaatagcgcc atatccctcc gggtacgcag gctaagggtt aaaatataat atgattttgt
    59341 agaaccgtta tcacattaat ttatagtggg gagctctagc aaactcgctc gtaattatta
    59401 attaaaaata ttagttaata acttttaagt gaaaaattat gttcacaaag agtactttaa
    59461 ttatttccta attttgtctt tagataagga gagttgttcc caccagccta atttgacctt
    59521 aagatcccaa atgtctatgg gtatggaaag atgatttaat tctacaaatg ctaaagatat
    59581 aggtacacta tatttaatct tcgctctttt ctcaggatta ttaggaacag ctttttcagt
    59641 gttaattaga cttgaactta gtggacctgg agtacaatat atttctaata atcaattata
    59701 taacagtgta attacagctc acgctatatt aatgatattc ttcatggtcg acaattgaag
    59761 actatttaat tttaattttc aagctagcac ccttcgaata tttttttcaa agaaaaaaat
    59821 tacagaggtc gctctcaata ataaccaaaa caacactatt actattacaa atagtaataa
    59881 taataattct aataaaaata acgatgaaga taaaatacca ctatatacta aagtatatat
    59941 agaaaaccct tttaataata gaaatcttat cttaaaagta tcgaaaaatc aaaaaggtgt
    60001 ttatgtttga gaaagtaatg atcatgctta tgtagggcat tctatcaatt tgtataatag
    60061 aataagttct tactttatgc catctattct tcaaactaaa gcacgtagag tgttacgtta
    60121 ttttaataaa cacggatttc aagatacaaa tcttacaatt tatataatgg atgagaattc
    60181 tagcttagat gacgttgtaa gcttagaaca gcattttata gatactttaa aaccaagttt
    60241 aaacgtagat ttggtggcaa gcagttctgg ttatcatgaa ccaatgggcc aagaaataag
    60301 agatagatta cgtaaacaaa gaggtactcc tgtatatatt tataacgtag aagattttac
    60361 tttattatat atatttgaat cgaaacaaca tatgtatgat tcaataagta ttcatcataa
    60421 aactttaaat aactgtttag atgcaggtac agtgtattta gatactttat ttttatcttt
    60481 ggatttaata gaagaatctg aaaatacgaa tttattaact ctagagggaa taaaagagtt
    60541 ggtaaatgaa aaacgtgcat tatatacagt taaacatcct gcttctattt ctattttagc
    60601 agaatttaaa gacgattcaa gtaagaatct ggaattttca tcgttaacaa gtttagctaa
    60661 tcacttaaaa ggagatcgtg taactattag acaatattta aaaggtgtaa aatcaggtta
    60721 ttatagagga aaatgaaaat ttacatataa agattaaata gaaaggcatg gccgggtaag
    60781 gcagaaatgc tttactttat tttcactata tgcaggaatc cccttagagc ctttaaaact
    60841 agtaccgcag actatatgtt agcagtggaa tacagtgaca ttttaaagga ttgggtaatc
    60901 cgcgggaaac caaagataat tttgttatcg agtaggatcc taagagacta cacgtgaaat
    60961 atcttagtgt atattttata atattcaaag ataaagatat agtccgtaca tattcgaaag
    61021 attatgagta aacgtatgcc tgcattaata ggtggattcg gaaattttct aatgccttta
    61081 atggtaggag gtcctgacat ggcattccct agattaaata atattagttt ctgattatta
    61141 cctcctagtt tattattatt aatattctct gcttgtattg aaggaggtgt gggtacaggt
    61201 tgaacacttt tgaaggataa ggtgttgctc tttggtaact tagaggcaat aaaactctac
    61261 tcgatgcgtg aaacccttga agtttatata gcttatacta ttatctactc acttttaatt
    61321 ttagtagtaa taatgttaat agtattctta ggttttctta taaaaaacct aagtacaaga
    61381 caatatgcct gggaactaac taaattaatg tttagaaccc atcagagact aaacgtagag
    61441 catcctaatg aaaataataa tttatttgac cattctaaat caattaatag atttaaatat
    61501 tacgaaaata aagataattt ccatcaatga ttagtaggtt ttactgatgg tgatggaagt
    61561 ttttcgattg tcagagtagc tgaaagaaaa tgaaccctat tttttaaatt aactcagagt
    61621 acttataatt taagagctat acattttatt aaaaatcaat taggcgtagg ttcaatttac
    61681 gtagatagcg attgtaataa agcagatttt aggataagag atagaaaaac tataggtgct
    61741 acgattttac ctatttttga taaatatcct ctattgacta gtaaatactt ttcatattta
    61801 aaatttaaaa aagcatatga aatattagaa aatcccaatt tatctactca agataaagat
    61861 aatttattac tagcactaca aaaagaacaa atgcctttag attatatttc tcctgcatga
    61921 aaaacagtaa actatgaagt taatgataca aataaagcta aatctgttat gagtaaatat
    61981 tgacttatag gtttcactga agcagaagga agtttttatc ttgtaaataa agcttctact
    62041 cgtattgttc atgcctttga aataactcaa aaattagatt ttatcgtttt aaaagctata
    62101 gctcatatat tgggtataag tgtaagtaga aaaaaattac gagcttcgcg ccacacagta
    62161 gttactacaa attcacgggc tatttcaaat ataatagatt actatagtaa aactatgaaa
    62221 ggtataaaag ctgtagaatt tagaatttga gctagatctt atgtgaaata taaaggtaac
    62281 tatgaaaaat taaatagtat aagagaaaat ataagagttt tcagacaaat caggctccgc
    62341 tcttaatgac aaatttaaat ataaagatta agatctagaa tggattagga tgaaggtata
    62401 gtccaaacta tcatgaaaat gatagaaata acgatagtat ttaaaagagt atgctgcata
    62461 ttttataaaa tatgccgcga ctaaatatga ggttataaat acaaaaatgt tatcccccat
    62521 tatcaggatt acaaagtcac agtggaccaa gtgtagatct tgcaatattt actttacatt
    62581 taacaggggt aagtagttta ttaggatcaa taaatttcat cacaacaatt gtgaacatga
    62641 gaacaccagg aataagatta cacaaactag ccttattcgg atgagccgta gttataacag
    62701 cagtattact tttattatca ttacctgtat tagctggtaa aatactgcca gtgttaaatt
    62761 tggcaaattg ctggaaacag atatatttat ttattatatc tttattagca ggatgcttat
    62821 tttattataa attattaagt atcttcagag actattcgcc aaaatttgta tgttttaaat
    62881 cttatttaaa tatagatcgt aaattctttt ctgtaaaaag aaaaattcca tcatgaggta
    62941 cgcctactaa taatggagaa tttgatccta aattttcttc gtatttagct ggtataattg
    63001 aaggagatgg tactattata gtacctaaaa gagaaagatc acttaaaggt gacttatatt
    63061 acccttcaat acaaatagta ttcgattcga gagattttcc tttagcttta atgttacaat
    63121 ctaaattaaa tcatggatct atttctaaaa aaaaaggttc tagtgcttat gtcttaacaa
    63181 ttaataaatt agaaggtata tttctaatag ccaatgttat aaacggttat atgagaactc
    63241 ctaagattta tgctttacat agattaattg attgattaaa tctaagattt gattttaata
    63301 taaccaagaa aaataaagat ataagtgata taaattctaa cagttgatta gcagggttta
    63361 tagacgcaga tggtcatttt tcagtaagaa cgactttagt aacggagcag gcttcgccta
    63421 ctaaatatcc aaaaatagaa tgtaaatttg aattatcgca aagacaaaat gatcataatt
    63481 atgaaaataa tttggaatat ttgagtctaa ttgcggactt tttatcttct actgttaaag
    63541 aaaccagaat gaataggcca aaccctgaat atagagttag aactacaaat gtagatagta
    63601 attttatatt agttcaatat cttgagcaat atcctttatt ttctagtaaa tatttaaact
    63661 ataaagattg aataaaagta ttgtcatatt ttaaagccaa aagtcataca aaatctgagt
    63721 ctattaaagc tatagttgaa attaaagcac aaatgaataa taaaagaaca gaatttaatt
    63781 gagatcattt aaataattta tataacttat acaaataaaa catagtccca acaatatggc
    63841 gacatattga gtgtctgcct taaacagttt tgtttatgag gttaattaat taaccatgag
    63901 acctggtcta gcaggccaag aatatttttt tgggtattac aatggttctt acagaccgta
    63961 attttaatac ttcattcttt gaagtagccg gtggtggaga ccctatatta ttccaacatc
    64021 ttttcttaag agatatttta attaattatt atattttagc tattattcca ataattaaaa
    64081 tagccaaaaa atctagcttt ttatttaaat taaattatag tacttcttca acaagtaatt
    64141 tttgtttaga atccttttac tccaaatata atgaacattt acctggcaat acctcaccct
    64201 caaaaaaatt cttaacttga tttataggat ttacagaagg tgaaggatct tttatcgtaa
    64261 ataatagagg tgatctttgt ttcgttatta cacaaagtaa cctagatatc tatgtattag
    64321 aatatataaa agaaatttta gggtttggta aagtaatacc tcaatctaaa actacaagta
    64381 gatatgttac tcaaaataaa aaagaaatag aattgcttgt tcatttattt aacggtaatc
    64441 ttatattacc acgtagaaag gaaaaatttg aagaatttgt aaaaggattt aatacatgag
    64501 taactaaagg aagaattcaa ttaaatacag ttgaaataaa acatacctat attttaccta
    64561 gtttatataa caactgactt tcaggtttta ctgacggaga aggttgtttt acttgttcaa
    64621 taaataaaga taaaggattc agttttaatt ttaatatttc tcaaaaatga gagcaagatg
    64681 ttaaaatact agaacatctc tgttcattat ttaatgcagg taaagtatcc aaacatagtt
    64741 ctgataatgc ctatgaatat agaataggcg gattagaaaa ttgtagaaat gtatttactt
    64801 attttaataa ctataactta ataacgaaaa aatctgcttc atatgtagca tgaaaagaag
    64861 tacatggtga tttattaaat aaaaatcact tagatcctat aaaacgagtt gaattaaaag
    64921 aaaaagctaa attaattaat aaatttaatt aaagtatagg gaaaaaaagt caaggtttaa
    64981 cgtataagtt atgaaactct caggacagat gtaaaaagat ataagatccg taagagtaaa
    65041 tattctatat agaatatacc ttagatttag ttagtattta gcggatatta cttgtaactc
    65101 ttaagtataa tgcgtatata ataaagtata cgttattgta catgttaata gataacataa
    65161 ggaaaagtta atataaatac tagcaacact agtgttaacg gtcaatgaat attctcattc
    65221 gaagaccgtc ggttatttaa gtgaccgcta cagactggtt cactggtggg tagctgaaat
    65281 gctgcttaat gtacagtcgg tttcttccgt atttccgata tacgcacaag cccatgatta
    65341 ttatatcact ggtacctgga tttaacaaga gaaaaacaag taagttaaat ttgaagaaat
    65401 ggattcttcg gtcaaaaatg gccctttaaa ttcaatttat cgcaacaaac tataagcgag
    65461 gagttcgttt tatatttatt aggtactatg cacataagtt gtactttgtt gtacaccgtt
    65521 atagtaaaaa tcctaaaaat ttacgataat tcgcaagtaa ccaacgcgct tagcacgcta
    65581 gtaggaactt cagaggccat acgtttgtta aacataaaat caattcataa tcttagtaag
    65641 tcccctaata gtttaagatt taaacaatga ctagccggat taatagacgg agatggttgt
    65701 ttttcattat ctaaaaaagg ttatgctagt ttagaaatta caatggacat tcgagatgag
    65761 tgtgctttac aagctgtaaa aaacgtttac ggaggttcaa ttaaattaag atcaggtgtc
    65821 agtgcactaa gatatagatt acatagtaaa gaaggttttc taaatcttat taatgatgta
    65881 aacggtcata taagaaaccc taatagattg atacaattaa attatatttg tgtaaaatat
    65941 gatatagtat taaaatatcc tgaaaagttg actagagata atggttgatt atcgggattt
    66001 ttcgatgcag atgggtcaat tactataaag agtacagatg gacaattatc tatttctgca
    66061 ggccaaaaga catctgagtt attaacacct ttagttgaac agtttggggg ttatgtctac
    66121 atagatagag gtggaaatgg ttcatttaaa tgatatgtga ctaagaaaga agatgtactt
    66181 aacctgatag aatattttaa aaaatatccc tctagatcag ctaaaaataa tagattgcac
    66241 ttagtgccta agatatatga attgaagagt atgaaagctc atactgcgcc ttcagggtct
    66301 ttattagcta aaagctgaga gactcttatg gctaaatgaa aaaattacgg ataaattatg
    66361 tttaaagata tggtccaaac attttagtgt tacacgttac acactaaaat gtagcatccc
    66421 gaggtaaaaa ttataagcct cataatgttg ctgtatgctg gaaacacttc gatatcaagt
    66481 tttaaatact cccctttcaa agatatagta aaaaagttaa aacaatgaag tcaatcagca
    66541 ggtaacactt ttaaggttaa ccttaaaagt ggaacctcag agactatatg cgacaatact
    66601 gaaacaataa aaaatatttc tattcatgtg gctactcatt taaaacccct aaacgatgaa
    66661 caatttgggc attatttagc tggtttgata gatggagatg ggcattttag tagcgaagct
    66721 actaaacaac aattagtcat tgtatttagt tcacctgacg ttaaattagc ctattatata
    66781 aaagaagtaa taggatttgg taatgtaaaa aaagttaaag ataaaaatgc ttacttatat
    66841 attatatcta acaaagaagg tttatttaga gtaattaatt taattaatgg taaattgaga
    66901 actttaaata aatttaatca agttcttaat aatatattag cttaccctac atatgcaaaa
    66961 gaaaatctag aatttaaaat aaatgattct aataatttat ataatcattg aatagccgga
    67021 ttttcggatg cagatgctag ttttcaaata aaaattatta ctagagatga taagcctaga
    67081 cctgaaatta gattaaatta ccaagtagta cgctccgcta aaaaagataa tcctatattg
    67141 ttattattaa aggaattttt tggaggtaat ataggttata gatcaagtca gggtacttat
    67201 tattatggat caactagttt tggttcagct aaaaaggtga ttaattattt tgatcatttt
    67261 catttacaat ctagtaaaca tattaattat cttaaatgaa gaaaagctta tttacttata
    67321 caaaaaaaag atcatttaac ggaaaaaggg ttagataaaa taagaaaatt caaaatttct
    67381 atgaatagaa attcagtata agatagagtc ctaacaaaga tgtaaatctt tgagtattaa
    67441 ttataataga tctagacatt aagttaaact tcctaatatt agtaggacta actctatgtt
    67501 ttatttacga ctattaaatt aatcaaaatt aatgttatat attaatcgtg ccagctttcg
    67561 gtataattag tacaactatc tcaactaatt caaataaacc aatatttggg tacataggaa
    67621 tggtcaattg gcctacgtta attaataatt acgtaaaacc cctctatatg ctgggaacct
    67681 ctaacatctt aaatactaga aataataagt atttcagtga aaattttaag gatattacaa
    67741 tgagcaatca gcaggtaaat aaatttatat tgtttataaa ggagattact ctctttatat
    67801 attttatttt ttataacctc agagactaca cgaggggaat ctttcaatct gaaagattaa
    67861 gatatagtcc aatattttat aaaagtactc gaagatcgtt taataatgca gtacctgtaa
    67921 ataaagtatt taaaagaaat tactctattg ataatcgttt acataaacta gatcctaatt
    67981 gggtgacagg atttgtagac gctgagggtt gtttttctac aataatagaa gtatctgagg
    68041 atctaaaacg aaaagttaga gtttcctttg aaataaattt acacgaaaaa gatgaacaaa
    68101 tcttggtaag tattaagtct ttttttggtg taggacaagt atataacaga tcagataaaa
    68161 aaatttctat atacagagta actaatgtaa actacataaa agataatata atacctcatt
    68221 ttatagagta ccctcttatg agtaaaaaag ctctagattt tttattatga tcaaaggtta
    68281 tagaaattat tctgaacaaa gagcatctaa gtgaggaagg atttttaaaa gtactttctt
    68341 attatgcata tataaacact ggagtgtcca aaaaggttca aaaatactat cctaatatta
    68401 tacctgcgga taaaccggat acgtttttac ctgaaacttt gcatcctcag tgagtatctg
    68461 gatttgtagc gggggatgga gggttttcta tttacattag atctgctaag gattatgtaa
    68521 tctcagaaaa agtatcttgt agatttcaca ttgctcaaca cattagagac ttagagctaa
    68581 tgaaattatt cataaaattt tttgattgtg gttctgtagg agtaagatct aataaagcta
    68641 cacctagatg tgacttttac gtacaagatt tttttcttat agtagaaaaa atcttacctc
    68701 attttgatac ttatccgtta ttaaatttaa aacagcaaga ttatctttgt tttaaagaat
    68761 gtgtatctat tattaagtcg aaaacccatt taactcgtga aggtttaaat aaaattaaaa
    68821 gtttaaactt agagatgaat tctaataggt taaaataata ctttatttac gtaaaatatc
    68881 gctatgctat gatgtctata ggaatactag gatttatagt atgaagttgt gttatggctt
    68941 caccctatag tgatataggg agtacaatta atttcgctat atgctggaac agtttagtgc
    69001 taattagtac cttgtatggt aaaaatctaa ttagctatac tcaatcagca gacaatctgt
    69061 ccctgtattc cttaaaggat aacaaacaga gtgtctcaga gactacacgc gaaacatctt
    69121 ttaaattttc cgcatttcat atttattata atacattatt taaaaataaa gaccctttat
    69181 ctgatgaatg attaacttga tttattgggt ttgcagaggg ggatggagct attcaaacct
    69241 acgatgaggg taaaagagtt cgttttgttc ttactcaaaa agaaagtgat atacttcata
    69301 aaatacaatt taaatttaac ataggtgttg ttaaacattt tcctcaagga aagagtggaa
    69361 aaaataatga tttttataga tgaatggtag ataacccttc acatatttta cttttagctt
    69421 tattatttaa tggtaatata gctcaaagcc atagaattaa acaattagct ctatgagtta
    69481 atgctttaaa taatcgtttt ggttctgaaa ctataaagtt aaataatact cctgttccag
    69541 ttacattaca ggatggttga ttatcagggt ttactgatgc tgaaggatgc tttaatgtat
    69601 ctattacagc taactctaga tatacattag gtcatgttat aaaaatgcgt tatatattag
    69661 atcaaaaaga tggtgttata ctaaataaag tatacgaatt atttggattt ggtaaagtaa
    69721 cattaagatc tggaactaag gatgtttatc gttatacagc taccggattt aaagcattgc
    69781 atgatgtgat agtatacttt aaattatttc cattacaaac taaaaaagct ttttcttttg
    69841 aaaaatgatt aattgttcat aaccaagtgt ataataaatt acatttaact gatgaaggat
    69901 tatcacaagt aagaactctg caaaaacaaa ttaatttaaa taatagtacg acaaataaag
    69961 taggagcggc gctagaaaaa aaataattta ttattttttt tttaatcgct acaaagatga
    70021 agatatagtc cgacacttct tgtgaaagaa gcatacagag ctagcacctt gtatgggtaa
    70081 ataaaaaaaa tatttattaa cggtttggca tcacatgtac acagttggat tagacgtgga
    70141 taaacttgtg ttcacggtaa aaatcttgct atatgctgga aactcttgat taagtagtcc
    70201 actcgttttt atagcgttag gcacaatcta cttatattta acaagacaat cagcaggaaa
    70261 ctttttttgt tttagtacaa tggctaaggc cgctactaaa aatacttata ataaatgatt
    70321 tgaattacct aaaatatctg agcatgtccc tattcataat agtaatctta atgatgaaga
    70381 gcttggttat tttttagctg ggttaataga aggtgatggt tgattcggta agaaagaact
    70441 acatatagtg ttttccgaaa atgattcatc tttggcttac cttattaaaa aacgtatagg
    70501 tcacggtaat atatataaaa ttaaagataa aaaagctgtg agatatattt gtaaaaataa
    70561 agaaggctta tctattattt tatctttaat taatgggaaa tttgtaagta attataaata
    70621 tgaacaatta attaaacata attatagtga agattttaat attaatatat tacctccctt
    70681 aatgtcttta tctttagata attattgatt ggcgggtttt actcaagctg atggatgttt
    70741 ccatataagt gttgtaaaaa gtaaaacaca caaagctgga tatagtataa gattagaatt
    70801 ttctttaaag caaaatgatg tattaccttt aagattatta tataatgaat tagaaatggg
    70861 taatctttct caatatcata caggtgtatg atgttataaa agtacaggat ataaaactgc
    70921 agctcattta attaattact ttgataaata taatattttt gctggtaaat atgtagatta
    70981 tattaaattt agaaaagttt atattatgat aacagagggt aaacatttag aagagaaagg
    71041 tatcaaaaaa attaaaagta tttcatcaaa aggatcctca gagacaagca cgcaagaaat
    71101 ttaacatatt acgttaaatt aagatactgt ccaaattact aagttcgaca agagcttact
    71161 ttacagcagc tacattaata atagctgtac ctacaggtat aaaaatattc tcatgattag
    71221 ctacttgcta tggaggatct ataaaaatga caccttctat gttattctca ttaggttttg
    71281 tatttatgtt tacaatagga gggttaataa aaaaccactt agctctccct ttaaagatcg
    71341 ctatatgctg ggaacttctg acaattatac tactagaatt atattcagtg acaatgtata
    71401 attttgaaca atcagcaggg aacctacggg tatttaatgc tttagtagga cccttagaga
    71461 ctacacgcga tcctcgtaat atatttacga gaagatatag tccgtgaaat aaaaatgcat
    71521 taataggctc cgcctcttca tttagtaaca atagttttaa ttcaaaaact atttatagct
    71581 tacgtaacca ttactcaact tctagtaaag aagataatac aaaaaatttc gtagctttag
    71641 ctgtattccc gccgaaggcg ggatacactt cgttagtagc accactaaag atatattctc
    71701 aatttaaaga ggatagatct tctattttaa aagaacaaaa agataaatca gggatttact
    71761 gtttaataaa taacataaac gggcattctt atataggtag ttctattaac ttagcttcta
    71821 gaatgaaaaa ttatcttaac aatactttct taaaaagtag acaaaatgct aatatgccca
    71881 ttgtaaaagc tttacttaag tatggtcaat ctaactttac tttactaata gtggagtatg
    71941 tagaacccca ggttttaact gttagagaga cttattttat aacatctata ttgccttatt
    72001 ataatgtatt aaagcaaggt tattcttctt taggatataa gcatacagaa gaaactaaac
    72061 aattattatc agaattggct agtaatagag tacatagtga tacaactaaa ggtttaatag
    72121 ctaaagcttt aacaggtgaa aataaccctt tttataataa aagtcattct atggaaagta
    72181 aagtaagaat gatagaagct aaatcagctt atcctgttta tatttatgat tcctttaaaa
    72241 atttattggt tattttccct tccgtttcat ctttagctca tttaattaaa tctaatcact
    72301 ctactattgt tgaggctata agagagcaaa ctatatttag aggtgaatga tattttacca
    72361 atatacctta taatataagt gataatcctt taatatctaa ttgaacacat aaagaatgta
    72421 aagaattaat attagatatt aataatatga gtcatattag aaaaggaata tttgtgtacg
    72481 atactaataa aaatttcata cgtaagtatg aaggagtaac ggatgcacaa agagacttaa
    72541 atattagtca tagtacaatt aaaaaatatg ctaaaatagg gggttgttat aatggttaca
    72601 tatttagtta tgaaagatta aatgattaat gtattttatt cggttaaaaa ttataaatag
    72661 acccattagg ggatcactga cctaatgaaa cgacagtgag tggtatatta ctatttttgg
    72721 tttcatttat tttattaaat aaaaatatac ttaatgcttt ggatagatta agggcttcgc
    72781 ctactaacaa ggccttgaaa atatacgaaa atttctataa agatagaaaa gatttatata
    72841 aagagtttaa agaagataaa acaggatata tttacatgat agttaataaa ttgaatggta
    72901 aatgttatgt aggaagctca agatcaatta aaactagact atataactat tttaatttgg
    72961 ccttggctgc tgcacaaaaa ggaagaccta tttcaagtgc tattataaaa tacgggcttg
    73021 ttaattttgc tttcattgtt ttagagaaag tagatttaaa tgtacataac ttagaagaaa
    73081 gagaaacttt ttggtagtcc gtaggactca gcacgctctc aattaattaa acctgaatat
    73141 aatgcagtga aggaagcagc tagaaatata ggcgtcccac atctgcaata cactaagtta
    73201 agaatttcaa agagtagatc ttcagcctct gtatatattt acgatgaatt taaaacactg
    73261 ttagttatag ttccttcttt aagatcactt gcagtacaat taggaagttc ttctattagt
    73321 atagctttaa agagagctat ggcagataaa tctttattta gatcttcttg atatatatcc
    73381 aatcaactct ttaatgaaaa cgataaacct ttaatggagg ttgattctat tgagtatatg
    73441 agtttaatag aaaaaatgaa gagtcaaaaa catattagaa aagccatctt tgtatttaaa
    73501 gatggagaat ttcttcaaaa atatgatgga atactggctg cagcaaaagc tttaaatatt
    73561 tctcatgata caataagatc taatattgaa aaaaaatact acgtacaatg ggtacttatt
    73621 tagttaccat agaagtaact aatataatta aatcgaacac atacacgtga gtggtgttgt
    73681 gttagctaat gcttcacttg atatagcctt ccacgatact tattatgtag ttgctcaaat
    73741 gggcctgaat ggtatatctt cttttaagtg ctattttgca actgactata tgctggaaac
    73801 tgtattattt gcatattgtt tactatttat ttatacggct tatctttata aattagatgt
    73861 tagtaagaat atttttcttt taaatagtca aaataacaat atagcaataa gttctgaact
    73921 tatgaataca caatcagcag aaaactgaaa aggattctca gagactatac gtcagttacc
    73981 tgatactgaa gattataaat tttgaaattg atttgccggt ataatagatg gggatggaaa
    74041 ttttgatatt agaacaaatt ctactaataa acaaagagtt cttaaacaaa tcagaataaa
    74101 attacataat agagatatta gaattttaac acacatacaa aattatttac atataggtag
    74161 aattagagca gataaaaata aaccttattc aatatatata gtatctacaa aagaagagat
    74221 gaaatatatt ttagaacata ttaatggatt aatcagactt aaagtaccag gttttaaaga
    74281 agcttgtgct ttatacaatc tagattatat tgaagctgat tataatataa aattatatga
    74341 tccttattat gcaggtttaa tagatactga cggttctata gtatttaatt atgctggaaa
    74401 tagaatagaa tgtaatttgg aatttgaata taatgaatat tcttccaagt taaattttga
    74461 taatactcta ttaaattcta aacctactat tattaaacgt aaaagatcaa actccttatc
    74521 ccaaagggat cagcgcgctt cgctagaaaa agaattctca tctataacct ttaaatttca
    74581 aaatgttaat aatatgttat ttatatatga ttactttatg cataatagat tatattctga
    74641 tattaaattt tacagagtaa gtaaaattaa acctttcata gaaattaggg gatataaaac
    74701 atcacctaaa ggtagtatag aacataaaat atactcagat ttcatgatta attgaattaa
    74761 atataataac cctttatgat ataaagtacc ttttgttacc aaacatttgg gggttagccc
    74821 tagtccatcc atatccctta gggatcagga ggacgagcaa gctcctgaaa ataaataaca
    74881 tattaattac aggtaaagat atagtccaca attttattaa atactaaaaa tagcatttcc
    74941 actacgtatt aagtatggga gctgtattcg caatgtttgc tggttgatac ttctgaatac
    75001 ctaaaatatt aggtttaaat tataacttaa atttagctaa agttcaattc tgacttttat
    75061 tcataggggt ttttctaaag ggaagtactt ttgtaatgaa ggatagatta catagatgat
    75121 tttctacaaa gcgtagaaat tctcagtttg atcctaaaga gtttgaatta ttttttgaaa
    75181 atgttaacaa agaaaaaaga aatatatata aagaattaag aaaaaaatca ggtgtttatt
    75241 tgtttataaa taacattact aatgatttat atataggtag tagcacaaat ttaactagca
    75301 gaatggttag ttattattac tatactaact cacaaaaacc atctaagtta gttataatta
    75361 gagctatgaa aaaatatggt ttagataatt tttctttggc aattatagaa ttatgtgaaa
    75421 aagatctttg tttaatatta gaacaaaaat gaattgatca ttatacacct aaatataatg
    75481 ttttaactgt agtattcccg gagggaatcg gcaattcatt agtagcttgc gcacacaaac
    75541 atagtatcga cacaattact aaattaaaag aaaaactaag caaagagaat catcctaagt
    75601 ttggtagtgt gacttcaact gagacaaaga aagctattag tgacagtata aagtattttt
    75661 atacagaaaa tagccatcca agtaaaggat tgaaaggttc attagctcct caatatggta
    75721 taggaggtaa attcgtctat tgttataata gacaaggtga agaattgatt ttcccttcca
    75781 taaatggagc tagacaacac ttcaaagtta gatgaactct tgtaaaaaat aatatggata
    75841 aaaatgaatg aataactctt aatggtgaag attgattaat acaatctatc cctaaacaaa
    75901 attaatttga ttagcccctc ccaatccttc tatatgctgg aaactctcat aaagcttaag
    75961 tacttattaa ataagtaaaa atcttaagtg tatctagaca atcagcagga aaccaaagta
    76021 acaacacatg ttattagtag gatcctcaga gacttcacga aggaggttat tttaattaat
    76081 taaaataatc aatatatagt ccacacaaca tgtaatctta cattcttccc tcaacatttc
    76141 ttaggtttac aaggaatgcc tagaagaatt agtgattatc ctgatgcttt tgcaggttga
    76201 aatttaataa gtagtatagg ttctatagta agtgtaatag ctgcatgatt attcttatat
    76261 attgtatatt cacaattagt agaaggaaaa gtggcttcta gaaatccttg attaactcca
    76321 ggattctaca cagacgtatt acaagctaat ttaaatagaa gctacactag tttagagtga
    76381 ggattatcaa gcccaccaaa acctcatgca tttgtaagtc tacctttaca aagctaaaat
    76441 cagtacgtag tacgccgtac gcctatttat atctagcttt tcataacaaa gtagtaacca
    76501 tattcccggc gaatatcccc acttcgtcgg gattagacga ataaaaaaaa atatattttt
    76561 ttagagcgga cttcgttcgc gccgccagac gaagtctagc gccatattcc ctccgggaat
    76621 tcgggaatta gggggaggct agcgaagtta gcctccctgc ctactcgctg ggtatattaa
    76681 cgctacatag tacgtataat attcctagct ttatatagct tgctaattag ttgtatagcc
    76741 tgcttttcgt attacctaat tcccgaattc ccgaattagg atacacttcg ttaggggtac
    76801 acttcgttag ggaatcgggc aaggccgatt cctcgtatac atgaaaagct agatttaagt
    76861 ctcattagct caatggcaga gcagaatact tctaatattt agatcttagt tcgagtctaa
    76921 gatgagatag gtatagagaa atctatatta taaagataat aagtagtcta ttaaatcaat
    76981 aaagaaaatt tttttatcgg ctatttttgc ttctagatca taatatttaa tatctagctt
    77041 agctggctta gctaaagcta taaagctaaa gcacgaatta tagaaggagg gtacgacttc
    77101 gtataaatag gagtacgctt agatataaaa aaaaatagcc agctaaagct actcttttgt
    77161 gtgcgcgtag gctgggacta ttcgtggaga gcatcttcgc cctcgagtaa ggggtcggta
    77221 gtcctacgga ccagcaagct cgattcgttc cacggaagaa tgccacccta ttttttttta
    77281 ctagtattcc ctcctgatcc ctagcttgcg tagcaagctc gggatatgga tgggagagac
    77341 ttcgtctacg caagctcgcc tagaacaaag ttcctccttg ccataaacta aacgtattag
    77401 attattctat aaatagttta atatatagta tataagagct agctagaacg aagtccgctc
    77461 ttatatactt tttatttacc tacgagtgac gcgttgtgca cgtattataa ttaaattaca
    77521 acaataaaaa atatgaaggc aaaagcccta aaattaatta atcttttaac atataaagat
    77581 atagatatac ctagacctca tgtctttgtg aatcttccgt taaaaagtac ggtttcaccg
    77641 gtagagctta cagatataac tttaaagatt aatgaactat tacctcaact ttctgatttt
    77701 ataagtcaat ttcacagtat catcttgact aataatataa atgttataac agatgcaggc
    77761 ggtaatatgt cattagatgt tcctggtact atgtcggaca ctgatgcaga taaatttagt
    77821 agaagaataa gtattattga tcgtttaata acaacacgtg gtcaagaaat aaatgattta
    77881 ttacagaaag gattagaaat agaaggtaaa ttaaagaaag aaaatgttaa ctatacttcg
    77941 caaatattag ataaagtcaa tgaatttaag agattaaatg cttcttataa acattaatag
    78001 ctctaacttt agctttattc ttctgttatt tatctagtag acgaagtcta gagctacgcc
    78061 ctagactatt ccatccttcg gaggaattag caagctctag acttcgtcta ctcctccccc
    78121 taattcccga attcccgaat tccctaattc cctattccct attcccggca gctacgcagc
    78181 cgggaatagg gaatcgggaa tcgggaatgg ggaatcggga atcgggaata tggctactgc
    78241 ttcgtacact aatttagtat tattaatatt ataagattaa acaaaacaaa ataaaacata
    78301 gctagcttac tatatttatg cttagcttat ttctagtttg atatttcata tccccccttc
    78361 ggcgggatca gaaattagca agctctattt agggacgagc atgcgccgta ttttcgagct
    78421 tgcggatccc aagcttcgcc cccggaggga gagacttcgt ctacagcaag ctcgggatat
    78481 ggatatgaaa atcgccaacg gcgctagctc gcaatctaga aaaattttta gtggtttctg
    78541 actcctaatc ccggagggat attgagccgg aattagggga ggggtaatat tcgttacacg
    78601 gagagacttc gtctacgcaa gctctaaaat aaataacttt attttagagc ttgcggatcc
    78661 ctgcgtagct gggatattac tccttcctgc ctcctactag ctatagaaat cagcctagtg
    78721 agttagcaca cattaacaaa gaaagatgta gtgcttcctt cggagcacta gcaaataaaa
    78781 aaaaaatgaa ttattctcct actattattt caataattga aaatataata ttaatgttac
    78841 ccgctttatt agtggtagct tatgtaactg tagcggaaag aaaaactatg gcaagtatgc
    78901 aaagaagact tggtcctaac gcagtaggat taaaacccgt ttagtccccc ttatttttaa
    78961 ctaaattaag gtaaacagag gatgaatttc aagaaaagct gttaagctaa cttgaagcga
    79021 agcttattat tactaataag aacgttcaac gactaaagag tatttttata taaatacttc
    79081 agtattctcc ttctaattta atttgtaata gtatgacaga aatacgagct tgctaatccc
    79141 gcagggatac tcattataaa aaaaaattag aagaaaacat agtctgaacc atcttgtgag
    79201 agatggatta agagtaaaat ctttataaca caattgatta cggtctttta caggcatttg
    79261 cagatgcttt aaaattaatc ttaaaagaat atgtagctcc tacacaagct aatttaatac
    79321 tatttttctt aggacctata gtgacattaa tatttgcttt attaggttat gcagttattc
    79381 cttacggtcc tggactatca ttaggggata tggaattagg aatattgtat atgttagctg
    79441 tttcaggttt agctacttat ggaattttat tagccgggtg aagtgctaat agtaagtatg
    79501 ctttcttagg atctttaaga agtacagctc aattaattag ttatgaatta gtgttaagtt
    79561 ctgtattatt aataataata atgataacaa atagcttaaa tttaaatata aatgtacaat
    79621 tccaaaaaat agtatgatta gctttacctc tattctgtat attaataata ttctttatag
    79681 gttctgtggc agagactaat cgtgcaccat ttgatttagc agaggctatt taaccagatt
    79741 tggcctcttt aaagatcaca aattgctgga atttcttaat taagagaatc agcaggtaat
    79801 caacttaagt tgaatcttca gagactagat gtgatcattt aatatcgagc aagctcgata
    79861 ttaaataagg tatagtccag acttatatga aaatataaga ttaataaatt caaaattatt
    79921 accctctaga gttaaatctc cggaggcaat atgtatgtgt aactacacta ataaatattt
    79981 attttctagc cagcaaggcg gaacccttaa aataaccaaa agattttact cagacgcaag
    80041 ttcgccttca attaatatac caacagtaaa ccctacccct gtactagtta taagaacctt
    80101 gcacgataaa ggttacgtag attcttataa agaaattcta aagaataagg ggggtattta
    80161 ctcctttatt aatactgtta atggtaaaca atatattgga agcgctaaag atttttatat
    80221 tagacttaat gaacatttaa acaataaaaa gtcgaattta agagcttgct gagtccgaag
    80281 gactatacaa aaagcttttg acaaatatgg attagataag ttcaattgaa ttatttatga
    80341 atattttagc tatgagacta aaatattaag taatgaaagt ttaactgaat taggggcttc
    80401 gcctactagt tacataaaag cgttggattt ttctactctt tataatatga aaagagaagc
    80461 ttcaagtatg ttaggttata aacatacgga tgaggctata cagaaaatga ttgaacgcta
    80521 taaagataaa actaatcatc ctatgtttgg taaaagtcat agcaaaaaag tattagaatt
    80581 aataagtaaa cccggtgagt taaatcctat gtttggtaga atacatagtg atgaaactaa
    80641 aaaattaatg gcaaaaaaaa gaaataaata ttcaaatggt gtaggaatct tcgatttaga
    80701 agataatcta atcaaaaaat ttgataataa tgtagaatta gctaattatt taaatatatc
    80761 taaagtaact gtagtagtcc tacggactca gcaagctatg tatttaaata atgaactaat
    80821 ctataaaaac atgtacatat ttaaacctat aaattaataa ttttgagtat aaggaatctg
    80881 aattggtaag tggatttatg acagaacacg ctgcagtaat atttgtcttt ttcttcttag
    80941 ctgaatatgc tagtattgta ttaatgtgta tatttactag tattttattt ttaggtggtt
    81001 atttattaga atttgacatt gtatattgat ttgacttatt aaattatata tatgcatata
    81061 ttttcgatat aaactgaatt acatctttag aatattttaa attaagagga attttgacta
    81121 gttcttctgt agatggcttt ttacatagta taactttagg tataaaaagc tcaataatgg
    81181 tatttatatt tatctgggta agagcttcat tccctagaat acgttttgac cagttaatgt
    81241 cattctgttg aactgtgtta ttacctattt tatttgcttt tataatatta attccttgtt
    81301 tattatatat attcggaata actgtagtaa atgtgaacat gttttagtaa ttttagtaat
    81361 tttagagcct gctgattccc gccttcggcg ggaataacgt agaaaaaaat actgcatagt
    81421 cctccggact caagaagaat atagtcctcc ggactcagca aacacataga gttaatccat
    81481 attcccgatt cccggcgtag cctcccactg ggtggcattc ttcagggggg ggcgaagctc
    81541 gggaatatgg atggtattat atataagcgt tctaccaata ttattgtttg ctaggctatt
    81601 cccgattccc gatcccatat tcccgagctt cgccccctag tcctacggac cagcaagctc
    81661 ggggggcgaa gctcgggaat atggataagt gcatagcagc aagctaaggc aggaatagtg
    81721 gaggtagaac aagcagctac tgctgtatta actctttatg ataaagagta tcaatagcat
    81781 actctttatc ataaaggcca tgagacacat gtatataggc ggacatagta aattatttga
    81841 agagcaataa atatcaatct tcaacatatg ttattatcct cgttaattat tacacctcta
    81901 ctagggacaa tggttgtagc tagttcagga tcatataaaa attcagagtt atttactaaa
    81961 acgattgcgc ttactactag tgttataaat ttaattatat cattagttat gtttatttta
    82021 tttaataaca gtactaatca atttcaattt gtacaagaac actacaatgt acaactattc
    82081 gacatttact tgggtgtaga tggtatctct atatatttta tattattgac tacaataata
    82141 atgcctatag cattattatc taattgagat tctataaaag aaaatgtaaa atcttattta
    82201 ataattatgt tattattaga aacattatta ttagcagttt ttatgagctt agacataatg
    82261 tcattctata tattctttga atctatatta cctcctttat ttatattaat aggtttatat
    82321 ggatcagata ataaagtaag tgcgagctac tatttatttt tatatacgct gtgaggttct
    82381 ttgtttttac tactgtcgat tttaagtaca tcttctataa tgggtagtac agattttgat
    82441 actttattta aactaaattt tgaatataaa actcaaatat tcttatttat aggaatattt
    82501 atatcatttg ctgtaaaaac tcctacaata tttttaaaca attgattatt aaaagctcac
    82561 gttgaatctc ctttaggtgg aagtattgta ttagccgcaa tagtattaaa attaagtcta
    82621 tacggtgtat ttagattaat attacctata ttacctaaag cttctttaga ttatactttt
    82681 gttgtattta ctatagcggt aattacaatt atatatgcta gttttagtac actaagaaca
    82741 acagatgtaa aagaactaat agcatatagt tcagtctgtc acgcttcagt ttatttaata
    82801 ggagtattta gtaatactat gcaaggatta gaaggaagtg tgatattagg tttagcccat
    82861 gggtttgtgt caagtggttt atttatatgt gcaggtggaa tattatacga tagaacaggt
    82921 actagactta tatattttta tagaggaatt actcaattaa tgcctatatt tgctatatta
    82981 ttctttatat tagctttagg taattgtggt gctccattaa ctttaaattt tgtaggtgaa
    83041 tttatgtcac tttatagtat aatagaaaga ttacctgtat taggtgtttt cgcttgttct
    83101 tctgtagtat tttctgcagc ctacactata tatatgttta atagaatatc tttcggaggt
    83161 tctttcacta gatttataga agaaagtata tacgatgtaa ataaaagaga atttatttta
    83221 ttatttatat tagtattatt tacagttgta ttgggtgtat atccttcttt aattttaaac
    83281 gtattagatt attctatgaa tagtttaata tatagtatat aaggttagct ttagcaaacc
    83341 tatagccaag ctagctagaa cgaagtccgc tcttatatac tttttattta cctacgagtg
    83401 acgcgttgtg cacgtattat aattatcata atcaaaatta atatgccaca attagtacct
    83461 ttttattata tgaatgaagt agtatttgct tttgctataa tagtatttat tctatacgta
    83521 ttatctaaat acatattacc aagaatagtg cgtttattct tatcacgtat gtttattaat
    83581 aaaatataat atatattaag gggaggaggg cgctagctct tcatagaagg ctatacatat
    83641 ctcgctctta gctagcttac agctaaagct aaaagctagc aagctcatac ctattttgcc
    83701 aatatttagc tttttaaaga tttatatatt atagtagtaa taatactact agatgttttc
    83761 tatagaaaaa caaaatttat tctttgcgca agctaaagaa ataagaagtc ctttagatca
    83821 atttgaaata agagacatat taaatttaga agttttaggt ggtaacttac atctatcttt
    83881 aactaacata ggattatatt taacaatagg agctttaatt atattagttt taagtatagt
    83941 ttcaactaac tataataaat tagttagtaa taactgatca atagctcaag aatcattata
    84001 cgtaactata cataatatag ttacaaatca aataaaccct aaaaatggtc aaatttattt
    84061 cccatttata tatactttat ttatatttat attaataaat aatttaatgg gtatggttaa
    84121 caggagcctt tatattttat cattatttat ctcaaacatg tttgaagtat caggattaca
    84181 tagtaaacct atatttcaag tacaatcata ttcttctctt aactctgact ctcagccaga
    84241 tacacaaata aacatatcta aggatagtcc tagatatagt tttaacaata aaaacacctt
    84301 ctaccttaat cctgattatc ttacagggtt tgtagatgga gaaggttgtt tctcgctttc
    84361 tatatttaaa aaagacagaa gcttaactgg ttgacaagtt aagcctatct ttagtatatc
    84421 tttacataat aaagatatta aattattaga agctattcaa agaactttta aaacaggaaa
    84481 ggtctataaa catggagttg attctatgca atatcgtgta agttctttaa agaatttaca
    84541 aataatcaca gatcattttg atagttatcc tttaatatct caaaagagag ctgattatct
    84601 tttatttaag caagctatag ctataataaa gaataaagag catttatctc taaagggtat
    84661 attgaagtta gtaggaatta aagcttcatt aaactgaggt ctatcagata agtttaaaga
    84721 gagtttccct actgcaaaag cagtagtgag accttcagta agatataaca ctttaaatgt
    84781 taagattaaa aacttaaatt gaattagagg atttatagac gctgaaggaa gtttccaagt
    84841 tataactcaa aataatagaa atgttagttt aagattttca ttgactcaac atattaaaga
    84901 tgaagagttg ttaaaggata taactactta tctaaactgt ggtagatatt acaaatcacc
    84961 aggacgtgat gaaggtcaat acttagtaac aatcttttca gatataaatg ataagctaat
    85021 acctttctta aacgaatatc cattattagg tattaaacaa tatgattact tagattttgc
    85081 acaaatagcc gaactaataa aatctaaagc ccatttaacg gatgaaggat tagaaaagat
    85141 aaagttaatt caaagtaata tgaatagaaa gagaataaca atagaagaat agataaatgt
    85201 ttagataatt ctaatatcat agataaataa taataataat aaaatataat aaatttcact
    85261 atatgctgga aacttctaat gcctttaggt accaatactg gtgaaaatct taaaggatga
    85321 aacaatgaac tatcagcagg aaaccaaaat aacaagcgat aaaaaaaaat aggcgtatcc
    85381 ccacttcgtc gggatagacg aagtctcagc aggctaggca aagctgctct atttattttt
    85441 tttttctgcc tcgttatgag taggatcctc agagactacg tgtgaaagat cacttaacac
    85501 agttttaaaa taacaactaa gtgattaaga tatagtccac cgcggtaagt ctataagact
    85561 tactgtattg tccatacagc tttgcttcta cagcccattt tgcgttaaca tttgctctta
    85621 gtttcacaat agtattaggt gcaactatat taggattcca aaaacatggt ttaaaattct
    85681 tttctttatt agtacctgct ggttgtcctt tagcactttt acctttatta gtgactatcg
    85741 agttcatatc atatctagcg agaaacgttt cattaggtct tagattagcc gcgaatatca
    85801 ctgcgggaca tatgctatta agcatcttga gtgggtttgt ttataatata atgaattcag
    85861 gatttatctt ctttatttta ggattaatac ctttattatt tattatagca ttctcaggtc
    85921 ttgaattagc tatagccttt atccaagcgc aagtgttcgt ggtattatca agttcttata
    85981 taaaagacgg attagattta cattaagctg tacgagttta gtataagaaa aatatcaatg
    86041 tatttagcat agcagtttat taaattaaat tgtgagggtg ggatggattt gttacttcgt
    86101 aacaaggggc ataaatataa aatatcatct ttaaaggtgt aaataccttg ccagaaatgt
    86161 atctttaggt cttagattag cagctggtca catgttatta agcatattaa gtggttttgt
    86221 ttataatata atgaattctg gttttatatt cttcatttta ggattaatac ctttattatt
    86281 tattatagcc ttttcaggtt tagagttagc aatagccttc atccaggcgc aggtgttcgt
    86341 ggtactatct agttcttata taaaagacgg attagattta cattaatatt tgtagcgata
    86401 gacgaagtct ctccctatcc gaaggatatg ctggctaggc tgatttcgaa gaaatatgcc
    86461 tatataaaaa aaaagataaa aatttagtat tttcgagctt gcgctaggct tgcgtaccga
    86521 aggatatgaa aatctgcaag caagctctta cgagcttgct gattcccggc tacgtcggga
    86581 ataggaaatc gcgcaagctc ttccgattcc cgctgggaat aggaaatcgc gctagctcga
    86641 gacttcgtct accgtagggt gagacttcgt ctacgcaagc tctctataaa aaaaaaatat
    86701 attttttttt ttactcgttc gccccctccg aaaataccag aggagggaac ttcgttcggg
    86761 ctaaaaatat cgaagaaaga gtaggcagga gttccaaaag ctccactaga ctattcctac
    86821 gaatattttt agtagtccta cggactcagc aagctagagc ttgctagtac taatccggct
    86881 ccgccggata tgtactacga aaaaaatcca gcaataaaaa aaataaagaa ctttattttt
    86941 tttattttta ctagacttcg tctactcgcc ccccaggggc tattcgttat tagtactgag
    87001 tgtttatatt gaggaaagtt ataagaacaa taacaattta tcctgaaggc gctattcgtt
    87061 tcaggaatta gcacccagga aattaataaa agttatatga tgtataggaa gaaaataata
    87121 caaaattatt tatataattt atatgaaaaa ccgcgagcaa ctagcatttt atagaaaatt
    87181 atctgtttta gtaaaattca cagtaaatag cttatatgtt tttaccttag tcaatggatt
    87241 tagatccatt agtgatatat gaatagttct atatccgaaa aaaaagtaaa agtaaaagtt
    87301 gagtttggtg atggctctga ttgaatgctg tccaagtgct tgacacatgc taatcgtacg
    87361 ttttaattga taaattaaaa agtggtgtac aggtgagtat aatgatattc ttcgccggcc
    87421 ttaaagtgga ggtaaatcct tcataataaa taaaggaaac atataataaa aaaaaattag
    87481 ggtatagaca aggacaagtg ttgagggggg gaaaccctca gcaagttgac tcccttatat
    87541 attttttttt gctctttttt ttctgcttta agaggataat aaatatcttc gagataggta
    87601 gtagttaagg tgatgactta actagcctta aactctcgta gtcgaatctg aaaggttgat
    87661 cgaccacatt gggtctgaaa aaaccccaat gcaagttagt acagcagtga ggaatcttgg
    87721 tcaatggcct aacggctgaa ctggcaactt ggagaagtgg caagtcttcc agtatgggga
    87781 gcaaacagct atgggtcaag cccgatacct ttaagagaag tcttattgtg agggcgagtt
    87841 gtataacacc atagggctgg ccgtcccata tgaaaagatt ttattagaat tgaatgaaac
    87901 tttgtttata tattgataat gacagtatat atatcgtgtc ttgactaatt gcgtgccagc
    87961 agtcgcggta atacgtaaga gactagtgtt attcatctta attaggttta aagggtaccc
    88021 agacggtcta tatagcttat aaaatgttag tataagacta gagttttatg taagagggca
    88081 gtacttgagg aggagagatg aaatttcgtg ataccaaagg gactctgtaa aggcgaaggc
    88141 agccctctat gtaaaaactg acgttgaagg acgaaggcac agagaacaaa caggattaga
    88201 tacccaagta gtctttgcag taaatgatga atgccatagg ttagatctat atttctatta
    88261 taataataca tttctattat ttattataaa acgcattcct tatatagctt cgcgctataa
    88321 tatattttat atatagtgca gcagaaattt ttgtatctgg tctataaatg aaagtgtaag
    88381 catttcacct caagagtaat gtggcaacgc aggaactgaa atcactagac cgtttctgac
    88441 accagtagtg aagtatgttg tttaattcga tgatccacga aaaaccttac cacaatttga
    88501 ataattttat tacaggagtt gcacggctgt ttccagttaa tgttgtgaaa ctgtggtttc
    88561 catgaaatta acgtaatccc tggctttatt ttttttattt acgataaagc attcagtcct
    88621 ggaaatttgg aaagaaaaag gggacaaaga caagtcatca tggccttgat attgtgggct
    88681 atagacgtgc cacatatacc taaacaaaga gatgcgaaaa tgtgaattta agctaatctc
    88741 aaaaaatagg atataaattt taaggattgt agtctgaaat tcgactatat gaataagtaa
    88801 ttactagtaa tcgtgaatca ccatgtcacg gtgaatagac cttggattgg tactaaccac
    88861 tcgtcacatg ctgaaagggg catgcgcaat aagtttgctt tcttagtaac aagtaaaaaa
    88921 aacaaatagg ttttatatat tcttttattg ggaatcttcg tatgcgtggc tctaattagt
    88981 gttaagtcga aatacggttc gggtagtgga agttgcccgg gattaattaa tattaaccat
    89041 aaatatatat aatataagcg caagcatgaa aaaaaaatct cttttttttt tccgagctag
    89101 cgcctatata aaggagggtt cctttattgg taagaagggt tgagctgtaa actcaatagc
    89161 tattgctttt aagagttcga atctcttgtc tcctagaatt agtaacttaa ttaggtaaag
    89221 gacttccttg tcacggaagt agatgtcggt tcgattctga tctaattcgt atagtagcat
    89281 acatagcata catagcagct agcttgcttt tatagagaag tgctagcttt tagcttgcac
    89341 tattactgcg aggcaaacga gaggtaaggc tagcttcgct agccctttcg gagctaatgc
    89401 aggaaaagtt tccataggta gggtaagata tttgctaagt attatgtttt atacatttag
    89461 gtgttcgaat cacctctttt ccgtagtctc catgcgagct tcgctcgtat atgggctagc
    89521 gaagctagcc tctttatttt tttttattgc ttgagcctct atagctcaac ggtagagcat
    89581 aatactgtta atattatgat agatgttcga ttcatcttag gggcttttaa cttgtgtaca
    89641 aaactacaag atttataata tataatatat atgacaaatt taataagaag taattttcag
    89701 gatcatccat tccatttagt gtcaccatct ccttgaccac tgtatacaag tattgcttta
    89761 tttacagtaa cagtgaatgg agcattatca atgcacttat ttagcaacag ctatatagtg
    89821 ttttacttat cattaattac attagtagca tctatggctt tctgatttag agatataata
    89881 gcagagggta aacttaaatt aaatactata gtccttcgga ctcagcaagc tctaaattat
    89941 tatttgaata ttgcacaaaa aattccttct atccatttag aagaggcttt atatacatat
    90001 agaaataaaa acaatactac aattttcact aataataata acttaggtta ttatttagca
    90061 ggtcttttag aaggagacgg ttccatttct cttccttcga ccaatactgg agttacaagt
    90121 ttaaatagag tacttaatcc tagaatagta tttacttccc atattaataa tataggtatg
    90181 tattcattta tacaatcaga attaggtaat ataggacgtt ttcaaggcgc tagctcttca
    90241 ggagaaaata ttcttcgtta tattattgga gatatagaaa gtattattct ttttataaat
    90301 ttagtacacg gaaaacttag aacaccaaaa aaccagagat ttaatgattt aatcaatttt
    90361 atgaacaata aatatgattt aaatatatcg gaaagtttat tagataattc tagctttaca
    90421 gataatagtt gattctccgg ttttagtgaa gcagatggac atttcggaat taaatatgta
    90481 gggggcagag cttgcgcagc gattttcgcg gctcctaatc ccgcagggat atcgacgaaa
    90541 atacgtaaac ctaaatctga aacccgtaaa agatctgtaa gtgaaaatat ttctttgaaa
    90601 tttagattag atcaacgttt atatgataaa gctacatcaa cctcgatgaa accttttatg
    90661 gaaaatttag ctttatttct taatgctaat ttaaaaacat ataaaaataa taccaattcg
    90721 gaagtattat cagttagtat acaatctata aaaaatgtaa gttttcttat agattatttt
    90781 aataaatttc ctttaatagg agataaactt actgatttta aaaagtgaga aatagtatat
    90841 aatatgataa tacttaaaca acatcttact gaagaaggta gattgaaaat aaaaaatcta
    90901 ttggttaaat agagctctag acttcgtcta gccttaataa taataattta atgtatatgt
    90961 gctctcttta aatttaacaa attgctggaa aatcctaaaa ttaggctaat cagcaggaaa
    91021 ctaaaagacg gataaatatc ttttagggtc ttcagagact agacattaaa aattaatgcg
    91081 ttagtattcc ctacccccta cggggcttaa gggagagact tctccttagc ctgcgtaccc
    91141 gagacttcta atttcgaata aatatgtatt tcatatccct tacgggatca gaaattagta
    91201 tttcatatcc cttacgggat cagaaattag aagtgggtcc gcctgggata tgtccaggcg
    91261 gacccaccac tccgtcgtcg gcggagagta cacttcgtta ggggactaca gcaagctctc
    91321 cttttaggaa tactaaccca ttaattaagg tatagtccaa aaaatataga aatatattta
    91381 taatatctat cgacatattt aggaaatcat acattatcag tgcaaaaagg attaaatcta
    91441 ggagtaatac tatttatagt atctgaaggt ttattttttg tagctatctt ttgagcattc
    91501 ttccatagac aaaatgcatt gtggataaga accaaactcc ggggaaaccc taaagctcta
    91561 ataactaagc tatctgtcga aagacttata gtggcctcat taaggactga gggtatagta
    91621 acatcattag agattattgg cttaagccaa tgaatgggct atcgcggatc taaatcagat
    91681 agttttatat ctgtaaaaga gcaacgagca gacggttctt caatattttc taaatattgt
    91741 aaggtgtgct ctgagagcca gggaaacttg gtttttatac atcaacaaaa agatgttaat
    91801 actgttatat ctactactac tcatagagta cgtagtagat atacaaaaaa tattctatgt
    91861 gctagtagca cgaatatcat tcaaaaatct ttattttcta ccaataccta ttcccaattc
    91921 ccacagggaa ttagggaatc ggcatttaat acttcacctt taacattaaa tcctaattat
    91981 gtaacagggt ttactgatgg agaaggatgt ttttttgtag ggattaatca agacgtaaaa
    92041 tttaaaactg gttacagagt aaaagctacg tttcaaatag gtcttcatga aaaagatctc
    92101 gctctgttgg aacaaataag attattcttt ggggtaggta aagttactaa gttgggagca
    92161 gaatctgttc aatacagagt atcaggtcta gatgatttaa atactattat ttatcatttt
    92221 gataactacc ctttactaac tcgtaaacat tctgattata tcttctttaa agaagttata
    92281 aatttaatga aacaaggtaa acatcttact ttagaaggtt taaacaggat agtatccatt
    92341 aaatctacac taaataatgg tgaattatct gactctttaa atttagcctt tccaaattta
    92401 aaaccagctt tgagatcaga agtcccaagt agagatatgc aagatttaca ctgattagct
    92461 ggttttactg atgctgaagg atgtttcttc atagcattaa agaaatcacc agcgtctaaa
    92521 ctaggtgaaa ctgcctgatt aaggtttatt ttaactcaac atagtagaga taaagaactt
    92581 ttggaaagtt taatacaaac tttgaattgt ggtagataca tagttaaacc agactgtggt
    92641 gagtttatag ttgaaaagtt tacagatgtt agggataaaa taattccaat atttgaaaag
    92701 tttaaattgc gccatggggg agccaaatct ttaaattatg aagattttaa aaaggcggca
    92761 cttcttatag gtaataaagc tcatttaact agagaagggt tagatgaaat aaagaaaata
    92821 aaaggtagaa tgaataaaca aagaaaagca gtattaaata aaggtgtata aaatttaaat
    92881 ccatataagt atacttatgt tactatgtag cataagtata caaataaata aaaaatgagt
    92941 gcattaacac ctactgtaga attaggagct caatgaccac ctatgggtat agaacctgta
    93001 aacccgtttg aattaccatt acttaataca gtaattttat tatctagtgg agcaactatt
    93061 acttatgcgc accactcatt aataaaagga gaaagaaaag gagctttata tggttctatc
    93121 tttacagttc tattagcttt aatattcact ttctttcaag gggtagaata tagcgtttct
    93181 tcatttacta ttagtgacgg tgtatttggt acatgtttct tcttcggtac tgggttccat
    93241 ggcttccacg ttattatagg tacaatattc ttatcagtgg ctttatgaag aatatattca
    93301 taccatttaa cagaccatca tcatcttggt tatgaagctg gaatattata ttgacatttt
    93361 gtagatgtag tttgactatt cctatacgta acaatgtatt actgaggaag ttagttttaa
    93421 tctatagata ttaatttaat aaaaaaatat atataattta ttacacttct aatttcgaag
    93481 aaatacagca agctcgacat aagttatata tataaagatt taatggtata agggggttcg
    93541 attcccccaa gatcttagaa ttagctatgt aaaaacatgg ctttagttac aaatctaaca
    93601 acattaattg ttattcttct ttaaaaaatc cagatagagc ttctggacta ctcatcagca
    93661 agctcaaaat aatttctaat agttgagtag ctttagcttg cgcagcacaa cgactaaaaa
    93721 ggtagatttt ctatcttgca aattttgttg tatattatat tacatattat acaaatgata
    93781 tagtctaaac aataatgaga attattgcta atatttttta tttgtacacg tcattatagg
    93841 tacaatattc ttatcagtgg ctttatgaag aatatattca taccatttaa cagaccatca
    93901 tcatcttggt tatgaagctg gaatattcta ctgacatttc gttgatgtag tttgactttt
    93961 cttatacgta tctatgtatt attgaggttc ttaatttatt atactggagg gactatccag
    94021 aagaatgccc cccacttcgt tgggatagac gaagtctcag caggctaagg ataagctact
    94081 agaaaaaaaa tgtctttttt tttactgctg ctgagacttc gtctatccaa ggaggctagc
    94141 ttcgctaggg agaggctctc ccacatattt acagccgata agtttaagtc ttaattaagg
    94201 cggtaatcta ttttatatag ataaatttga taaaatattc ttctggacta ctcatcagca
    94261 agctcgagac ttcgtctacc agaaaaaaaa aataaaggga taggcttcgc cgcttcctta
    94321 tttttttttt actgctcgag acttcgtcta cgcaggagca agctccagga ttagcactag
    94381 caagatataa ttttattgct atcctaaata ttaggttaat ataagtataa aaaatacaat
    94441 gtattatcaa cttctagcta cacctgagat tttctcgaat ggatatttaa caggatcctt
    94501 agatataatt agcataacag ctttattatg tggtatttta ataataatta ataaaaaccc
    94561 tattgtttca gtaatatttc taataggttt atttgcaaat atatcagtat atttaatatt
    94621 aataggtctt acatttatag gtttatctta tttaattgtt tatattgggg cagtttcaat
    94681 attattttta tttatattaa tgttaataaa tataagaaca agtgaattac aaagtaataa
    94741 tagaaatagt gtatctttag gtttatttat tacaatcctg gcaaatttta ctatattcca
    94801 aatactacct tattacatgg cgatattaaa taattacagt agtaaattaa atactatact
    94861 atattattta ccttgaaata aatttagcga tattttaaat tatattaata aaaacataga
    94921 cattacaaat gcgaatatta tgtttgtatc aagtaatagt tgagataata atatggctga
    94981 aacagggcat acagcaacta tagggcatat attatataca agtcacaata tgtgaatatt
    95041 tatggctagt tttatattat tattagcgat gactggtgct ataataatta ctattaaaaa
    95101 cgagaaggcg attcagtagt attccatatc cctttggtta gacgaagtct cagcgagcta
    95161 aggaatcagc aagctccgac ccctgccaag cagcattgca caaaattact atcctccgga
    95221 ttaggcgata cttcgtctac gccgacttaa taaaagatta agtatttcat agcaagctct
    95281 attccctgac cccctacggg ggtagggaat tagagcctgc tgtagacgaa gtctctccct
    95341 atttcttcga aattagagct tgcatatttc atatcccccc ttcggcggga tcagaaatca
    95401 gtacacttcg ttagggaata agtagtattt catagcagta ttttttctgt gcttctgtgc
    95461 gaagcataca gaaaaaaatt actaaaatac tgcatatccc tacgggatca gaaatcagcg
    95521 atggacttcg ttctagcgaa gctagcccta gtaaaaaatt catccgcttt cggtattgcc
    95581 tattccctcc gaaggatggg ataaaaaaaa aatatatttt tttttatccc ggagggaata
    95641 ggcaataccc tctagcaagc taatagcagg aaacggataa agaaaaatta gttcaatggt
    95701 agagcgattg ttttacacac aataagttga aggttcaaat ccttcatttt tcagtattaa
    95761 gggttagagg agcagcagag cttgcgccac taatccgagg gtgagaggaa gaaagttcct
    95821 ctcacttaag aggaacgcca gctgagcgag ttggctgatt ataccctata agattcctta
    95881 acttaaacgg tagagtgcat ttttgataag aatgatatca gcgttcgatt cgctgaggaa
    95941 ttaaagagaa ttggccgagt ggtttaaggc ggtaagcttg agtcttatta ggttatattc
    96001 tagccgcatc cgttcaaatc ggatattctc tgaagagtgt agtttaattg gcaaaatagg
    96061 aagcttcaac cttcaaattc ttggttcaag tccaagtact cttgtttttt tacggattag
    96121 ggccggcttg ggtaggcact tcgtttggga cgaagactag ttatgttcga atcataataa
    96181 tccgatgaat tttagaagta ttagagataa aaaaataaat aaatttgtgg gttcggtaaa
    96241 aaaaaataaa gttctttatt ttttttattg cgcccactac atataagcaa gcatcgtgct
    96301 agctaaa
//
