# Supplementary material for: First steps towards mitochondrial pan-genomics: detailed analysis of Fusarium graminearum mitogenomes
Source: PeerJ. 2018 Dec 19;6:e5963. doi: 10.7717/peerj.5963 (PMC6304159; doi:10.7717/peerj.5963)
Supplement: Supplemental Information 2 — Sequence data for BK010538–BK010547 [file peerj-06-5963-s004.zip › BK010540.gb]

LOCUS       BK010540                  97767 bp    DNA     circular PLN 04-JUN-2018
DEFINITION  Fusarium graminearum strain HN-Z6 mitochondrion, complete genome.
ACCESSION   
VERSION
DBLINK      BioProject: PRJNA296400
            BioSample: SRS1074782
            Sequence Read Archive: SRR2466520
KEYWORDS    TPA:assembly.
SOURCE      mitochondrion Fusarium graminearum (Gibberella zeae)
  ORGANISM  Fusarium graminearum
            Eukaryota; Fungi; Dikarya; Ascomycota; Pezizomycotina;
            Sordariomycetes; Hypocreomycetidae; Hypocreales; Nectriaceae;
            Fusarium.
REFERENCE   1  (bases 1 to 97767)
  AUTHORS   Brankovics,B., Zhang,H., van Diepeningen,A.D., van der Lee,T.A.,
            Waalwijk,C. and de Hoog,G.S.
  TITLE     GRAbB: Selective Assembly of Genomic Regions, a New Niche for
            Genomic Research
  JOURNAL   PLoS Comput. Biol. 12 (6), e1004753 (2016)
   PUBMED   27308864
  REMARK    Publication Status: Online-Only
REFERENCE   2  (bases 1 to 97767)
  AUTHORS   Brankovics,B., Kulik,T., Sawicki,J., Wolosz,K., Zhang,H., de
            Hoog,G.S., van der Lee,T.A.J., Waalwijk,C. and van Diepeningen,A.D.
  TITLE     First steps towards mitochondrial pan-genomics: Detailed analysis
            of Fusarium graminearum mitogenomes
  JOURNAL   Unpublished
REFERENCE   3  (bases 1 to 97767)
  AUTHORS   Brankovics,B., Kulik,T., Sawicki,J., Wolosz,K., Zhang,H., de
            Hoog,G.S., van der Lee,T.A.J., Waalwijk,C. and van Diepeningen,A.D.
  TITLE     Direct Submission
  JOURNAL   Submitted (30-MAY-2018) B.U. Biointeractions & Plant Health,
            Wageningen Plant Research, Droevendaalsesteeg 1, Wageningen,
            Gelderland 6708 PB, Netherlands
COMMENT     Bankit Comment: ALT EMAIL:balazs.brankovics@wur.nl.
            Bankit Comment: Submission Title:None.
            THIRD PARTY ANNOTATION DATABASE: This TPA record uses data from
            DDBJ/EMBL/GenBank entry SRR2466520
FEATURES             Location/Qualifiers
     source          1..97767
                     /organism="Fusarium graminearum"
                     /organelle="mitochondrion"
                     /mol_type="genomic DNA"
                     /strain="HN-Z6"
                     /db_xref="taxon:5518"
     gene            289..5899
                     /gene="rnl"
     rRNA            join(289..2905,5333..5899)
                     /gene="rnl"
                     /product="16S ribosomal RNA"
     intron          2906..5332
                     /gene="rnl"
                     /note="group IA"
     gene            3476..4957
                     /gene="rps3"
     CDS             3476..4957
                     /gene="rps3"
                     /note="GO IDs: GO:0003735,GO:0005840,GO:0006412;
                     GENE3DG3DSA:3.30.1140.32"
                     /codon_start=1
                     /transl_table=4
                     /product="ribosomal protein S3"
                     /translation="MNKDGNVVFPATPGIVNFQAASSKGGQGKVSSKIYNNNLKQSKT
                     ILLKKKIGDIGITKYLPSFSKEWKNTIYSYNKNTLKNIPVNDLNINKIIKGYFNLYFK
                     DHKYTGSKFILLKRRRNLLRRIHVSNAEIKHTNNKAIITLYTLNREKNVLKKKYLKIN
                     KKISKKLIAKRYFLLYKENIEKIYKILGEYKDQYIFISDIIRKTKFIKYKLEYLNKFI
                     KLKDLYLKKVWGVILNQYARKYLKYLRKYDLLYSLNQYKFNRLVFLPKLSNILNKILG
                     KKIEYNIINLKSVAYHTDLFTNALALKLRKRRINYINSMFSILNRAYLPNINTIKERS
                     IIKGDQKMDLFQSKFKDLKIISNIVFPAMPEGIAGSLAPTSSLSKLLDGTYPSDINNG
                     IMHSSDANKENIHNTIYNSIGYKNMAGIRLEVKGRLTKRYRADRSIYSLKWKGGLKNV
                     DSSFRGLSSVLFRGNSKSNVTYSIAKSKRRIGAFAVKGWIGGK"
     gene            6020..6090
                     /gene="trnT(tgt)"
     tRNA            6020..6090
                     /gene="trnT(tgt)"
                     /product="tRNA-Thr"
                     /anticodon=(pos:6052..6054,aa:Thr,seq:tgt)
     gene            7027..7099
                     /gene="trnE(ttc)"
     tRNA            7027..7099
                     /gene="trnE(ttc)"
                     /product="tRNA-Glu"
                     /anticodon=(pos:7060..7062,aa:Glu,seq:ttc)
     gene            7101..7171
                     /gene="trnM(cat)"
                     /note="copy 1"
     tRNA            7101..7171
                     /gene="trnM(cat)"
                     /product="tRNA-Met"
                     /anticodon=(pos:7133..7135,aa:Met,seq:cat)
     gene            7172..7244
                     /gene="trnM(cat)"
                     /note="copy 2"
     tRNA            7172..7244
                     /gene="trnM(cat)"
                     /product="tRNA-Met"
                     /anticodon=(pos:7205..7207,aa:Met,seq:cat)
     gene            7710..7780
                     /gene="trnG(acc)"
     tRNA            7710..7780
                     /gene="trnG(acc)"
                     /product="tRNA-Gly"
                     /anticodon=(pos:7742..7744,aa:Gly,seq:acc)
     gene            7788..7870
                     /gene="trnL(taa)"
     tRNA            7788..7870
                     /gene="trnL(taa)"
                     /product="tRNA-Leu"
                     /anticodon=(pos:7822..7824,aa:Leu,seq:taa)
     gene            8596..8666
                     /gene="trnG(tcc)"
     tRNA            8596..8666
                     /gene="trnG(tcc)"
                     /product="tRNA-Gly"
                     /anticodon=(pos:8628..8630,aa:Gly,seq:tcc)
     gene            9685..15480
                     /gene="orf1931"
     CDS             9685..15480
                     /gene="orf1931"
                     /codon_start=1
                     /transl_table=4
                     /product="hypothetical protein"
                     /translation="MKKNMNLLLVRLFVRFPWSLHSDPSEGGRLRLSRDLQQYINLRT
                     FINRQKINRLSKNSIELISRYIFNIKLYQFLAVVFIHVAVTSIQIDLNLFLEVLNNLP
                     ENLGSSVGVPELAKNIKLDSNINYILCYSHRSLFGFRTYILMVLILFIIFPILFIIQN
                     YIFIILSILSVILVKALALNFYQKHFQFFYSGLPSHKKVDFREKLVHFITLIINNIGK
                     IIKHLFKMWIISIIIIYIFRYLLATMLLNIDDNNSFITTILILTLPLPMFFYLLNFIV
                     KYLKKESIEDKDYYLYNDYVVKRVNLYRITCTIIVNYLIQNYYSTIIISIIIKGFIVI
                     IITLFTICIIYGILRINKPGWRASHFVSRQSTISCSRVDPLSDGDSGVRASLTKCIPP
                     GERVGINKHEPIPLKSALDLAGSASYIAAFISLTPFLQEACNSGFSKFYFNEGNQRYY
                     EWKGIPFRMPGVVKCGPEPTINIMQVRKTEIALAKAAEEARNLHKVPDTDVGIYYRNL
                     DAAIEKEAAQNLNKEAVAKEGGASLSRYYRNIDETIKKKADYVPVTESVRQGLIKEYK
                     DKLNNSPIVNITWKLKYNEGIQRSQANFTVKPINYFYNTKFYGAVSLVLKGRLLIVNI
                     IRHDLPGCVFMPTYYLQNANVTDSSAKIRDITTTLESKYGIMLPQIGIDKVENRINGL
                     IIFTQAESIDNTSLFRVWRPSSYYMEPELKTVKNYYQEKSQNNLRIREFDTTDSIKFS
                     KDLKKVVGVQGEAIKIANNENFVIHEDRLAARKLAFFENTLDNEYRKLVEFYLTKGQK
                     ANPKDFMIWEEDGSDKSRLKFKDLMYKARSETKSAIQKDEYLLARPKGKEWDLVKFAE
                     RRMSRNDSNNEYMDNDCYYFKTRRDYPINRLLITRNQSHMTYFSMYKEGVAEGYKIRR
                     QMLGELDASINLPLEKSRAELIKKIASKLTRSEFTKFQNIYGVSINRLTFEFFQLKPT
                     DSKYFGINTTSTTFAPILDRNTDYELYSIIDVKNDSVKLPFVFKQGGMSNMTMPTHDY
                     NMLDNRDEVSIRRCMDFIYTNSDGNLTYQSDKDNFSVLAGVDKNYPYQSDMDNFSVVK
                     KKSVGFTKKAVDYKNKNPKSVKYTLDGFNNRFFRGKSISIELPFESIKLLDIIPHEYH
                     QISLGGERVNFDYEGEQRVKSSIPNTLVMKKTRKLNLEFTLLKQVYTTKGSNSKITLR
                     FTPTWPPDPSPNGDIEIPNLILQVANLNNDSTDLNPRTLEAHYVEYDLPSRRPTPSTN
                     LPNETPLHPSGSNEEEEDIYGYSGDEDNNAQNNREVASAVQASEQPPTVESPMELPFE
                     DSFADAPYPYEAESPKDNDNNSGSRKGRTAVASGDQVVEGEEIALISADDMTSEGDLA
                     FSPQFFIPESTPDSISSDNSSPINTQANQGMGEILESNLVNRDEPMQVDGDLYREVMN
                     NAVGEAVMESINPILLLPDLPTSNPEPVDTEDSPLSTEVSPLSMMSDSEFFELERQIA
                     SLKPSYLEADPGEVDGSGQDAADPEAIIISSDDSSSDSGDYGNNYSEASPITSLPGNR
                     AGQMADPEAIIRSSDDSSSEGVPTPPKETDFIARPLNTPVAEVIHDRTGTRLLTVDIH
                     TMLTVIGPPNAPEPRLWSVGNANYYLSMAPDFFYEHYPRGTEVMPPNNYPSQQINVYI
                     PPPMDKLRCESDGRIGEICICRAEFATVVPLVNYPRSSYIEGALFMKSVLSSEPLGDK
                     DLSDGFNLSDRLNFSSNSYTNAYFAPEPTPDTDSISSDNSSPINMQANQEEAGKPEVT
                     LISADDMTSEGDLAFSPQFFIPESTPDSISSDNSSPINTQANQGMGEILESNLVNRDE
                     PMQVDEDLYREVMNNVVGEATMETINPILLLPDLPTSNPEPVDTEDSPLSTEDSPLSM
                     MSDSEFFELEREISKLGKSIGRDKKGQSSYK"
     gene            15537..15608
                     /gene="trnA(tgc)"
     tRNA            15537..15608
                     /gene="trnA(tgc)"
                     /product="tRNA-Ala"
                     /anticodon=(pos:15570..15572,aa:Ala,seq:tgc)
     gene            15907..15979
                     /gene="trnF(gaa)"
     tRNA            15907..15979
                     /gene="trnF(gaa)"
                     /product="tRNA-Phe"
                     /anticodon=(pos:15940..15942,aa:Phe,seq:gaa)
     gene            16327..16399
                     /gene="trnK(ttt)"
     tRNA            16327..16399
                     /gene="trnK(ttt)"
                     /product="tRNA-Lys"
                     /anticodon=(pos:16360..16362,aa:Lys,seq:ttt)
     gene            16843..16925
                     /gene="trnL(tag)"
     tRNA            16843..16925
                     /gene="trnL(tag)"
                     /product="tRNA-Leu"
                     /anticodon=(pos:16876..16878,aa:Leu,seq:tag)
     gene            17246..17317
                     /gene="trnQ(ttg)"
     tRNA            17246..17317
                     /gene="trnQ(ttg)"
                     /product="tRNA-Gln"
                     /anticodon=(pos:17279..17281,aa:Gln,seq:ttg)
     gene            17760..17832
                     /gene="trnH(gtg)"
     tRNA            17760..17832
                     /gene="trnH(gtg)"
                     /product="tRNA-His"
                     /anticodon=(pos:17793..17795,aa:His,seq:gtg)
     gene            18291..18363
                     /gene="trnM(cat)"
                     /note="copy 3"
     tRNA            18291..18363
                     /gene="trnM(cat)"
                     /product="tRNA-Met"
                     /anticodon=(pos:18325..18327,aa:Met,seq:cat)
     gene            18418..26188
                     /gene="nad2"
     CDS             join(18418..18795,20202..20585,22051..22476,24080..24523,
                     26156..26188)
                     /gene="nad2"
                     /codon_start=1
                     /transl_table=4
                     /product="NADH dehydrogenase subunit 2"
                     /translation="MIILSIILVLLSNAVNIRRDISILFNRIAILILIYCILHDISSL
                     AVVTKGVGLHGGLLLMTNITQIFHIFIFLVSILILQLTSFYPRKVWVSEYSSLKDLLL
                     YKFIYYNTKIINKMGEHFKIIEYPLIILFVITGAVLLMSTNDLVSIFLAIELQSYGLY
                     ILSTIYRNSELSTTGGLIYFLLGGLSSCFILLGTSLLYANSGTTNLDGLYIITSISDL
                     STNLWYTPYYINLSLVIFTIGFLFKVSAAPFHFWSPDVYDAIPTIVTTFVAIIAKISI
                     FILLLQLVYYTNSSFSEMSWTFILLISSLFSLIIGTVVGLTQFRIKRLFAYSTISHVG
                     FILLALGISSVESTQAFIFYLTQYSISNLNAFVILIAIGFSLYCYISENKEHEELMDK
                     NNSPIQLVTQLKGYFYINPFLAISLAITIFSFVGVPPLIGFFGKQMVLSAALDKGLIF
                     LSLIAILTSVIGGVYYLGIVKEMFFSLPEYKINPLLETLTLRGNVVDDNQKIIKQLKF
                     NYKNIAISSPISFVISIITLVILLFLFMNKEWLSMGTILVQILFNN"
     exon            18418..18795
                     /gene="nad2"
                     /number=1
     intron          18796..20201
                     /gene="nad2"
                     /note="group IC2"
     gene            18817..20094
                     /gene="iorf425"
     CDS             18817..20094
                     /gene="iorf425"
                     /note="GO IDs: GO:0004519; GENE3D G3DSA:3.10.28.10;PANTHER
                     PTHR36181,PTHR36181:SF2; PFAM PF00961;
                     SUPERFAMILYSSF55608"
                     /codon_start=1
                     /transl_table=4
                     /product="LAGLIDADG endonuclease"
                     /translation="MFQLLRDKLSNSGEALKLLIPNLVELYRGGWTNYSCMVTSQKIL
                     EKGMGNRGSKSTVFVRKLYTVVKEQRVDGSCNGLVINPLLRCTLRGFERISWYGIPSN
                     QILIKRYYTTNDSNTNIESEISTINKESFKLNPWFITGFTDGDGSFTISTSKKKSGTG
                     WKIHPTFTIGLDIKDLDILIQFKAYFNAGKIYKSKRGIIYYTIGSTKDLLKHVLPHFD
                     KYPLSSLKLKDYLVFKRILLLMQKGEHQSLSGLFKIFSERANLNKGLPKVVEEEYPDL
                     KPAVIPELKIAPTINPDWLAGFITAEASFFISIYPSKDRKVGYAVSLVFSLSQHAKDL
                     DLLKRIADSLECGIVRKHKSREAVELVITKSEDINQKLTPLLSKHTLSGVKLLDFERF
                     KKASILINSKAHLTSEGIKLIKDIKDTMYNRGL"
     exon            20202..20585
                     /gene="nad2"
                     /number=2
     intron          20586..22050
                     /gene="nad2"
                     /note="group IC2"
     gene            20607..21482
                     /gene="iorf291"
     CDS             20607..21482
                     /gene="iorf291"
                     /note="GO IDs: GO:0004519; GENE3D G3DSA:3.10.28.10;PANTHER
                     PTHR36181,PTHR36181:SF2; PFAM PF00961;
                     SUPERFAMILYSSF55608"
                     /codon_start=1
                     /transl_table=4
                     /product="LAGLIDADG endonuclease"
                     /translation="MSTYVGCKLSNSREPLKLLVLSHIWKCMSGWINYSGIVTSQKMS
                     ENKMGDRGSKSVIHETKQSCIIVKEQRVNGSWCGINIPHLRYTLVGFGRSYQVKTLSN
                     QIIQRQFYSSESNLDNSQLRQDPWFISGFSDAEGCFMVLVRKSPKSKLGWQIEANFTI
                     NLHVRDLDLLKLIQSFSFASHYFGVGRIGKERNGCRDFTIGSLDQIITKVIPHFDKYP
                     LKTNKYSDYLLFKQVVMMMQRGEHLTAEGLQKIIGIRASLNRGLTPLLLEAFPNTVAL
                     VRPLLPPLKNVKLDP"
     exon            22051..22476
                     /gene="nad2"
                     /number=3
     intron          22477..24079
                     /gene="nad2"
                     /note="group IC2"
     gene            22510..23760
                     /gene="iorf416"
     CDS             22510..23760
                     /gene="iorf416"
                     /note="GO IDs: GO:0004519; GENE3D G3DSA:3.10.28.10;PANTHER
                     PTHR36181; PFAM PF00961; SUPERFAMILY SSF55608"
                     /codon_start=1
                     /transl_table=4
                     /product="LAGLIDADG endonuclease"
                     /translation="MWPNSGDVLKLLVPSCSRKATSGSINHWCTVTSHKIIERAMDYR
                     GSKSTVRVRKLYTVVKEQRVDGHRCINLMHLRYALMGFERNYQIRILSKQLIMPSLRR
                     SYTSLSVNPNLKSTATGTLNPLFLTGFSDAESNFTVRIFKSNTVKVGWCVQPVFQIEL
                     HKKDLNVLEKISSFLGVGKIYHKEESSIYMVQSLRDIDVIINHFEKYPLLTKKLEDFQ
                     LFSQIVTLIHKKEHLTITGWHKIISLRASMNKGLSTFMKTTFPDIIPATRPSRSDEEL
                     INSKIDPYWMAGFVAGEGCFSIRITKSLTLKTGYQVQLRFNVTQHSIDKVFMNSLVAF
                     WGCGKVFLRFRENKVDFQILKLKDLTDKVIPLFQSISLQGVKSKDFADFCKAVDIMKV
                     KGHLTNEGLDQIRRLKAGMNRGRE"
     exon            24080..24523
                     /gene="nad2"
                     /number=4
     intron          24524..26155
                     /gene="nad2"
                     /note="group IA"
     gene            24722..25774
                     /gene="iorf350"
     CDS             24722..25774
                     /gene="iorf350"
                     /note="GO IDs: GO:0004519; GENE3D G3DSA:3.10.28.10;PANTHER
                     PTHR36181; PFAM PF00961; SUPERFAMILY SSF55608"
                     /codon_start=1
                     /transl_table=4
                     /product="LAGLIDADG endonuclease"
                     /translation="MIMKNYKFNELAVLRINLDKLRFFSTHTVRSRQAVNIEHINNYI
                     SNINNNDDEVVPINPWFVTGFTDAEGSFMIHLEKNKDKWRVRPTFQIKLDIRDLSLLE
                     EIKIYFNNTGSINTSNKECVYKVRSLKDISIIISHFDKYNLITQKKADFELFKLIINK
                     LNSQEHLSYEVGATVLQEIISIRASMNLGLSSSVKEDFPHIIPVIRPLIENMVIPHPE
                     WMAGFVSGEGSFSVYTTSDDKYVSLSFRVSQHNKDKQLLKSFVDFFGCGGFNYHNKGN
                     KAVIFVTRKFEDINDKIIPLFNEYKIKGVKYKDFKDWSLVAKMIESKSHLTTNGYKEI
                     CKIKENMNSYRKSSVN"
     exon            26156..26188
                     /gene="nad2"
                     /number=5
     gene            26189..28046
                     /gene="nad3"
     CDS             join(26189..26278,27723..28046)
                     /gene="nad3"
                     /codon_start=1
                     /transl_table=4
                     /product="NADH dehydrogenase subunit 3"
                     /translation="MSSVTFLFVFVTILTIVFLLLNFILAPHNPYQEKYSIFECGFHS
                     FLGQNRTQFGVKFFIFALVYLLLDLEILVIYPYGISVYENGIYGLIVVLIFIGIITAG
                     FVFELGKNALKIDSRQSNNYFYKSKKFINMFTEHK"
     exon            26189..26278
                     /gene="nad3"
                     /number=1
     intron          26279..27722
                     /gene="nad3"
                     /note="group IC2"
     gene            26288..27550
                     /gene="iorf420"
     CDS             26288..27550
                     /gene="iorf420"
                     /note="GO IDs: GO:0004519; GENE3D G3DSA:3.10.28.10;PANTHER
                     PTHR36181; PFAM PF00961; SUPERFAMILY SSF55608"
                     /codon_start=1
                     /transl_table=4
                     /product="LAGLIDADG endonuclease"
                     /translation="MGKSINWGKLPNSGEPLKLLVLSHIWKCMSGWINYSGIVTSQKM
                     SENKMGDRGSKSVIHETKQSCIIVKEQRVDGSCNAGKSALLKCTLVDFKRSYQIKIPS
                     NPIILTRNFSTLVGELASLEQSSLPPKLDPSYVTGFTDGEGSFILTIIKDNKYKLGWR
                     VACRFVISLHKKDLVLLNSLKNFFNTGSVFLMGKGAAQYRVESLTGLSIIINHFDRYP
                     LNTKKQADYMLFKLAYNLIINKSHLTEKGLSELVSLKAVMNNGLKDELKIAYPNITPV
                     LRPEIPLSLNIDPLWLAGFTDAEGCFSVVVFKSKTSKIGEAVKLSFIITQSVRDEFLI
                     KSLIEYLGCGYTSLDGRGAIDFKVSDFSSLKNIIIPFYDKYYIHGNKSLDFKDFSRVV
                     TLMENKKHLTKQGLDEIKKIRNAMNTNR"
     exon            27723..28046
                     /gene="nad3"
                     /number=2
     gene            28745..30042
                     /gene="atp9"
     CDS             join(28745..28925,29999..30042)
                     /gene="atp9"
                     /codon_start=1
                     /transl_table=4
                     /product="ATP synthase 9"
                     /translation="MVEASKLIGAGLATIGLAGAGVGIGVVFGCLIIGVARNPSLKNQ
                     LFSYSILGFAFSEATALFALMMALLLLYVV"
     exon            28745..28925
                     /gene="atp9"
                     /number=1
     intron          28926..29998
                     /gene="atp9"
                     /note="group IA"
     gene            29142..29990
                     /gene="iorf282"
     CDS             29142..29990
                     /gene="iorf282"
                     /note="GO IDs: GO:0003677,GO:0004519; CDD cd10445;
                     GENE3DG3DSA:1.10.10.10,G3DSA:3.40.1440.10;
                     PFAMPF01541,PF07453,PF07460; PROSITE_PROFILES PS50164;
                     SMARTSM00465,SM00496; SUPERFAMILY SSF64496,SSF82771;
                     TIGRFAMTIGR01453"
                     /codon_start=1
                     /transl_table=4
                     /product="GIY-YIG endonuclease"
                     /translation="MIFKVYMAFYLILKFNFICRKISTKINNTTFNSPSSQNPIKTYY
                     DPLNEREIIRKDNNGKIGVYVWQNKINNKMYVGSGDPLYLRLSDYYQLWYLKHKDNLY
                     IVRSLNKYSMSSFILHIMEYSDSDNVIKCEQKWIDILKPEYNLTPLAGSTKGFKHSLE
                     AKDKMRIAATGRKHTDEVKDLMSKNRQGLNNSFYNKTHTPETIEKLRNIAQNRTHLPV
                     KGLDVEITDIETKITTTYSSVREAASYLNSDIKTLLRREKSQLIKGTNKPYKNKYIIT
                     IIRGNN"
     exon            29999..30042
                     /gene="atp9"
                     /number=2
     gene            30571..37787
                     /gene="cox2"
     CDS             join(30571..30678,32145..32264,33411..33500,35495..35827,
                     37689..37787)
                     /gene="cox2"
                     /codon_start=1
                     /transl_table=4
                     /product="cytochrome c oxidase subunit II"
                     /translation="MKHLFNTFINFDAPMPWGIYFQDSATPQMEGLVELHDNIMYYLV
                     LILFAVGWILFSIMKNFASTKTQISHKYLNHGTLIELIWTITPAVILILIAFPSFKLL
                     YLMDEVNDPSMTILAEGHQWYWSYQYPDFIDSNEEFIEFDSYIVPDSDLEDGGLRMLE
                     VDNRVIVPELTHIRFVITSGDVIHSFACPSLGIKCDAYPGRLNQVSVFINREGVFYGQ
                     CSEICGILHSSMPIVIESVNIDKFVHWLYSV"
     exon            30571..30678
                     /gene="cox2"
                     /number=1
     intron          30679..32144
                     /gene="cox2"
                     /note="group IC2"
     gene            31123..32052
                     /gene="iorf309"
     CDS             31123..32052
                     /gene="iorf309"
                     /note="GO IDs: GO:0004519; GENE3D G3DSA:3.10.28.10;PANTHER
                     PTHR36181,PTHR36181:SF2; PFAM PF00961;
                     SUPERFAMILYSSF55608"
                     /codon_start=1
                     /transl_table=4
                     /product="LAGLIDADG endonuclease"
                     /translation="MDKYMENPSNNKSKLNPHYVTGFSDGESCFHLSIGKNSKYKIGY
                     YVNPGFTIVLHKKDELLLRSIQSFFGGIGNLKVLPNIVQYRVFSLKDLDIILNHFDNY
                     PLITKKHTDFLLFKEALALIKNKEHLTIEGFNKIIALKSSMNLGLPEVLKESFPDILG
                     RKIEPFDLPSVLNPYWVAGFTDGEGCFWIKTLKAVGGAAPNKEGLRSVIGFQISQHSR
                     DLPLMEKFISFFECGRLEQTGSAYSLVVTKLSLINEKIIPFYMAYPILGSKSEDFKDW
                     CRAVQLKNHKAHLTPQGLKEILNIKSSINSSRK"
     exon            32145..32264
                     /gene="cox2"
                     /number=2
     intron          32265..33410
                     /gene="cox2"
                     /note="group IB"
     gene            32271..33140
                     /gene="iorf289"
     CDS             32271..33140
                     /gene="iorf289"
                     /note="GO IDs: GO:0003677,GO:0004519; CDD cd10445;
                     GENE3DG3DSA:1.10.10.10,G3DSA:3.40.1440.10;
                     PFAMPF01541,PF07453,PF07460; PROSITE_PROFILES PS50164;
                     SMARTSM00465,SM00496,SM00497; SUPERFAMILY
                     SSF64496,SSF82771;TIGRFAM TIGR01453"
                     /codon_start=1
                     /transl_table=4
                     /product="GIY-YIG endonuclease"
                     /translation="MPTQKCFKFNSIYKFFYNNHRSYSTTSSSSSSVKFYEDAFSMRK
                     LIIKDNKDKSGIYKWTNKITNDIYIGQSISLAKRFIRYFNLSYLKNRETLVISRALIK
                     YGYSNFSLEILEYCDIANLTEREQYYMDKLNPRYNTLKIAGSSSGHKLSEETKTKISK
                     SLKGVYIQEKSALYGRTHTEETKALMSSNNSNENNPLFGKTHSLETKELMRQKALGRK
                     HSEETLLKMSTSRGHLVYIHEKCDSEGFKLIGSFVSIRKAAKFLDISANTVRLYINSG
                     EIFKDRYKFTGDR"
     exon            33411..33500
                     /gene="cox2"
                     /number=3
     intron          33501..35494
                     /gene="cox2"
                     /note="group IA"
     gene            33865..35379
                     /gene="iorf504"
     CDS             33865..35379
                     /gene="iorf504"
                     /note="GO IDs: GO:0004519; COILS Coil;
                     GENE3DG3DSA:1.10.10.10,G3DSA:3.10.28.10; PANTHER
                     PTHR36181; PFAMPF00961; SMART SM00497; SUPERFAMILY
                     SSF55608"
                     /codon_start=1
                     /transl_table=4
                     /product="LAGLIDADG endonuclease"
                     /translation="MTTLIVNKSSTTLVRFINFLNGRPILKNVLKHLYTLRNKYNCYN
                     QISKTSPIDTPLKNKSLTYLFNKRFSGMRCCFAAPFGKRNYSISYSTTVASTLNGHSL
                     TDTCDIKMKNFYEWFSGFTDAEGSFYIAISKNCSFRFQINLHKDDLNVLYYIHQSLGF
                     GEVRSYNNYASFTVTRLKDIAQLINIFDKFPLQGSKWLNYRDFVLAFQLYTNSNNSSD
                     VLKEIAKLKNNMNRLRLDYTISKDKVINITSYWLLGFIEGEGCFSINRHNNYRLDFSL
                     SQSSIDLELMKSIKVYLENLTGAEGNYTNALGISEVRSNNPNHKSTTRIETARIPFIT
                     NILIPFLDSLTWQSKKYLDFQDWKNILKLKEQGHHLSEKGSKLIDLIISQTNNNRLST
                     SLNHVIVDREQILAKVNELLDGPANFEIRNSRKFVVSLNKYYHSSRKNVYVIIVDEKG
                     NKLHVFDSLADCAKFLNVDPSTVSKRKSKEIPFIFENKTVYIKNEKASEDGASS"
     exon            35495..35827
                     /gene="cox2"
                     /number=4
     intron          35828..37688
                     /gene="cox2"
                     /note="group IC1"
     gene            36270..37637
                     /gene="iorf455"
     CDS             36270..37637
                     /gene="iorf455"
                     /note="GENE3D G3DSA:1.10.10.10,G3DSA:3.40.1440.10;
                     PFAMPF01541; PROSITE_PROFILES PS50164; SMART
                     SM00465,SM00497;SUPERFAMILY SSF82771"
                     /codon_start=1
                     /transl_table=4
                     /product="GIY-YIG endonuclease"
                     /translation="MHGTTSRSVFNNHLLSDKRIGLSTIAALPLTRHFSSIRSLVNNS
                     EALASDHINSGKPTTLSVINKVLLNQNLVVTDSKLKELLKVEGVEIELPISTPKGKEL
                     LAELTGKSKYKGFSGVYMFIHKNTGDKYVGSSNLLRRRMDYYFNGDYPLAGKFLPLLY
                     KEGLEAFKLRIFKLDSNKFSSQDALILEQFYLLDKEFNLNTLRVVNAGSSKGDPVYVY
                     DLTCSILYYHAKSRIELKRVLNIHTETSKKYVDSKLPYLNKFLLLSYPIPTALTSDIS
                     LEELLGIMQDERKDTYKLGTRTSIPVELEIKEGNTFVSEASKGHTLKFDSLTSCMEYL
                     RGLGLIIKRDTLTKYIKIEKVFHNFLCKYSDKTLPKNFDEIGLIIDEYKKLKVDTDSL
                     IINRKNKPILVKGGAKLHMDKEFDSITEAIKHFDNLNIKLDSKTLYLRLKDGKIYKDY
                     YFTYK"
     exon            37689..37787
                     /gene="cox2"
                     /number=5
     gene            38225..38295
                     /gene="trnR(acg)"
     tRNA            38225..38295
                     /gene="trnR(acg)"
                     /product="tRNA-Arg"
                     /anticodon=(pos:38257..38259,aa:Arg,seq:acg)
     gene            38576..38646
                     /gene="trnR(tcg)"
     tRNA            38576..38646
                     /gene="trnR(tcg)"
                     /product="tRNA-Arg"
                     /anticodon=(pos:38608..38610,aa:Arg,seq:tcg)
     gene            38940..39014
                     /gene="trnY(ata)"
     tRNA            38940..39014
                     /gene="trnY(ata)"
                     /product="tRNA-Tyr"
                     /anticodon=(pos:38973..38975,aa:Tyr,seq:ata)
     gene            39088..41345
                     /gene="nad4L"
     CDS             join(39088..39326,41315..41345)
                     /gene="nad4L"
                     /codon_start=1
                     /transl_table=4
                     /product="NADH dehydrogenase 4L"
                     /translation="MSLTLLLFLIGILGFVFNRKNLILMLISIEIMLLSITFLILVSS
                     VNIDDIIGQTYAIYIIVVAGAESAIGLAILVAFYRLRGSIRIEYK"
     exon            39088..39326
                     /gene="nad4L"
                     /number=1
     intron          39327..41314
                     /gene="nad4L"
                     /note="group IC1"
     gene            39352..40383
                     /gene="iorf343"
     CDS             39352..40383
                     /gene="iorf343"
                     /note="GO IDs: GO:0004519; GENE3D G3DSA:3.10.28.10;PANTHER
                     PTHR36181; PFAM PF00961; SUPERFAMILY SSF55608"
                     /codon_start=1
                     /transl_table=4
                     /product="LAGLIDADG endonuclease"
                     /translation="MNRASTSNIQSLNRVSDLRKVNSYPFKVPGTFIRNYSTTRVMSL
                     HPWFVTGFTDAEGCFWIGVRNDPRNKTGWCVQAFFQIALHKKDVALLNNIQSYFGGIG
                     TVAVRGDRCYFIVSSLKQIIKVIIPHFDAHPLITNKLVDYRLWKSIISIMEAKRHLTV
                     EGLNEIIRMKSSLNLGLSDEIQDAFAETLSTNPNQERSWNPAESIPHGMWMAGFTSGE
                     GSFFVNIFKSTHHRVGYQVRLGFEIAQHIRDELTMATFTSFFNCGIISRYSEDMVKYR
                     CTKFSDLNTLIIPFFKEYLPLGNKLLDFEDFGKVALLLENKAHLTEEGLNSIRKIKAV
                     ACLMNSLRK"
     exon            41315..41345
                     /gene="nad4L"
                     /number=2
     gene            41345..44345
                     /gene="nad5"
     CDS             join(41345..42061,43074..44345)
                     /gene="nad5"
                     /codon_start=1
                     /transl_table=4
                     /product="NADH dehydrogenase subunit 5"
                     /translation="MYLSIIILPLLGSIVSGFFGRKVGVTGSRILGCLSIMITTILAI
                     ISFFEVGFNNNPVSINLFKWLDNESFNMVWNFQFDSLTVSMLIPVLIISSLVHFYSIG
                     YMSSDPHNQRFFSYLSLFTFMMIILVTGNNYLVMFVGWEGVGVCSYLLVSFWFTRIAA
                     NQSSLSAFLTNRVGDAFLMIGMFILLWTLGTLDYSTVFSLAPYINENITTIIGICLLI
                     GAMAKSSQVGLHIWLPMAMEGPTPVSALIHAATMVTAGVYLLIRSSPLIEYSAVVLAI
                     CLWLGATTTVFSSLIGLFQQDIKKIIAYSTMSQLGMMVIAIGLSSYNVAIFHLINHAF
                     YKGLLFLGAGAVIHAVVDNQDLRKYGGLISFLPLTYSVILIASLSLVAFPFMTGFYSK
                     DFILESAYGQYHFSSIDVYVIAVIGAIFTTLYSVKVIYLTFLTNPNGPVNYYRNAHES
                     DIFISLPLVVLAIFSIYFGYITRDIFIGLGSGFFVDNSIFIHPVHEIMIDTEFGVPTI
                     FKLIPFILTVSFSALAIIYSEFMPNIISNFKLSNLGYYIYGFFNQRFLVEFFYNKYIV
                     NSVLEIGGQTTKVLDKGSIESIGPYGFGVILTKASKIISSLSNGVVTNYALYILIGIC
                     FYLSIFTFVQVVDDVVNSITIASLVILMLHKDRSLISN"
     exon            41345..42061
                     /gene="nad5"
                     /number=1
     intron          42062..43073
                     /gene="nad5"
                     /note="group IB"
     gene            42062..42970
                     /gene="iorf302"
     CDS             42062..42970
                     /gene="iorf302"
                     /note="GO IDs: GO:0004519; GENE3D G3DSA:3.10.28.10;PANTHER
                     PTHR36181; PFAM PF00961; SUPERFAMILY SSF55608"
                     /codon_start=1
                     /transl_table=4
                     /product="LAGLIDADG endonuclease"
                     /translation="MVTGALLKFHYMRGHPLTLKSTSYFVAIGKIFNVGQSAGNLYNI
                     QGSSETIRETIKIDNTFKWWLIGFAEGDGYFGVDKKGYLTFKVTQSTTDCQVLFFIKK
                     SLGFGSVSLQSKSSKTHQYRVRDKNNLIKIINIFNGNLITKAKIAQFKLFLEAFNNKY
                     NTDITFIECNKKVTLDNAWLSGFTDGEGCFTASAYLSKATNKHIVTVRYVISQKNDIE
                     FSQYLAELINGYITYIKSYDGYNTVVNHSKLNIILNYIKSYPLKTKKHVSYLRWLKVY
                     ELVKDKHHHNPEGIEIIKSLIKLINK"
     exon            43074..44345
                     /gene="nad5"
                     /number=2
     gene            45865..46242
                     /gene="orf125"
     CDS             45865..46242
                     /gene="orf125"
                     /codon_start=1
                     /transl_table=4
                     /product="hypothetical protein"
                     /translation="MKLFFCNSNVSSKLGFKPSFSRFFSGFTSKELIVNSDINNVLLY
                     DGNNFKAVLFLPSLVAFLNLIEAMKTDSINNNLSLILEFKDFYLSLTNILKQLEPGKY
                     SFGGTPLLLSKIFRWLLFNWMLY"
     gene            47915..58984
                     /gene="cob"
     CDS             join(47915..48192,50419..50533,52778..52874,55311..55326,
                     56388..56660,58591..58984)
                     /gene="cob"
                     /codon_start=1
                     /transl_table=4
                     /product="cytochrome b"
                     /translation="MRILKNHPLLKLANGYLIDASQPSNISYLWNFGSLLLLCLVIQI
                     VTGVTLAMHYNPSVLEAFNSVEHIMRDVNNGWLVRYLHSNTASAFFFLVYLHIGRGIY
                     YASYRAPRTLTWVIGTIILIVMIVTGFLGYVLPYGQMSLWGATVITNLISAVPWIGQD
                     IVEFIWGGFSVNNATLNRFFALHFVLPFILAALVLMHMIALHDTAGSSNPLGVPVYYD
                     RMPMAPYFLFKDLITIFIFIFVLGIFVFFMPNVLGDSDNYIMANPMQTPPAIVPEWYL
                     LPFYAILRSIPNKLLGVIAMLAAILIILILPKADLGLTKGLQFRPLSKAAFYVFLVNF
                     LILMQIGAKHVESPFIEIGQLSTALYFSHFLFILPAVSILENTLVDLELQNNAKNI"
     exon            47915..48192
                     /gene="cob"
                     /number=1
     intron          48193..50418
                     /gene="cob"
                     /note="group IC1"
     gene            48194..49660
                     /gene="iorf488"
     CDS             48194..49660
                     /gene="iorf488"
                     /note="GO IDs: GO:0004519; COILS Coil;
                     GENE3DG3DSA:3.10.28.10; PANTHER PTHR36181; PFAM PF00961;
                     SMARTSM00497; SUPERFAMILY SSF55608"
                     /codon_start=1
                     /transl_table=4
                     /product="LAGLIDADG endonuclease"
                     /translation="MICVDFVYFFLCNPLFTSNKPCIKYLATKDARLKSSKAQLPLFA
                     LRKYSRALSSKSGIHNIVTSSHSKIGDIACETAPTHKPENLAFLSDEEFGEWFRGFVD
                     AEGCFSIQTVKNHFKFIFTFCLHIDETPLIKYIIQRLGVGAFSLRESSVNFTVSSKDA
                     LLVIFGVLDKRPLNTSKNLNYLAFRQAYDLYFYRESVNISSELSQEIVTLKDKMNKKR
                     VEFKQSTDHKIHITPYWLLGFVEGEGYFSTNKTDYSLKFGIGQTSQEIIVLEAIQKYF
                     LALPTAKNYVERNNTNLVSLATYNQAKGRDYKAMAQLVITQRYFISNVIIPFFDKLTW
                     LSKKFKDYVDWKLILDLINHGWHFTEEGKKLISLITQGMNNYRLSNNTTSEEDTSRAD
                     VKERALKLLSSPSNFEVQANGKILIKSLGTYLKGRGNVGVNVLNTKGEIVFKFNSIKD
                     CALFFNVHTRTINRRLDKGSLVEHDNQNLVFQRDVRLP"
     exon            50419..50533
                     /gene="cob"
                     /number=2
     intron          50534..52777
                     /gene="cob"
                     /note="group ID"
     gene            50543..51412
                     /gene="iorf289"
     CDS             50543..51412
                     /gene="iorf289"
                     /note="GO IDs: GO:0003677,GO:0004519; CDD cd10445;
                     GENE3DG3DSA:1.10.10.10,G3DSA:3.40.1440.10;
                     PFAMPF01541,PF07453,PF07460; PROSITE_PROFILES PS50164;
                     SMARTSM00465,SM00497; SUPERFAMILY SSF64496,SSF82771;
                     TIGRFAMTIGR01453"
                     /codon_start=1
                     /transl_table=4
                     /product="GIY-YIG endonuclease"
                     /translation="MAQNDYNNNKITTTTTFNDKRYYSTSRNNKEETSFPRINKFLLA
                     KNLNPVFIYHNLNEDSVRKNIAKETKGLSGIYMILNKETLSYYIGSASTDRINSRFSK
                     HLIYLNGSKIVKNSVNKYGLHNFVFIVLELFPEIVNQENNKKLLDLEDFYLKSLLPDY
                     NILTEAGSSFGYKHTEVNRIKMKANYSEKGREEIGSLNRGKTLSSETIETMRQSALNR
                     KPLDYTEQGVLNMKKNSKPIIVKELNNTVYGEFNSIVEAAEALNCSTKTIQRTLKSPS
                     KRLKRRWIVDYVK"
     gene            51937..52620
                     /gene="iorf227"
     CDS             51937..52620
                     /gene="iorf227"
                     /codon_start=1
                     /transl_table=4
                     /product="hypothetical protein"
                     /translation="MMIEFYDLIINMGYTPGIETLRNTTFSGQDLKSAFCEALSSHNY
                     NLRQAKKLVLDLCFNRDTVRLNFLLGYRDEGVMNYILEIANKHREFYPLTRKLINQYL
                     YNLTEDIAYSYIEFYQDNVVRYLFLPDEADKFIAMVRESPILKHIYYVDAGSKVRSPG
                     FGVAKSNLLLQSEVFKYETAEMFSKIRNLGRADIGQMDMIEIPYEGNVMRAIRKDEAW
                     RVLKAANFL"
     exon            52778..52874
                     /gene="cob"
                     /number=3
     intron          52875..55310
                     /gene="cob"
                     /note="group IA"
     gene            52886..53680
                     /gene="iorf264"
     CDS             52886..53680
                     /gene="iorf264"
                     /note="GO IDs: GO:0004519; GENE3D G3DSA:3.10.28.10;PANTHER
                     PTHR36181; PFAM PF00961; SUPERFAMILY SSF55608"
                     /codon_start=1
                     /transl_table=4
                     /product="LAGLIDADG endonuclease"
                     /translation="MINLCLGIITLFLMYGAMRTYLLYLKVYTKETSLPTIGTIHKNA
                     LKKSNKTLRLDKQEYISIPSSFLAFLAGLIDGDGYIQISKTPKGFITMKLVISLHLED
                     ISTLEYIHSVLKLGKINIYKDLKSPTCKLVINKTDLQEVLFPLFIYNNIFFLTNTRID
                     QFNLAMYILRNDIKLQSEISEVKNVPFVFEIPKSPVDYTLLPFFKNWIVGFKHPWRYP
                     DLIEFVRENPLTYKRVKKEYKRLCSNRKSYYNLLKYCRDLEHVNKK"
     gene            53903..54661
                     /gene="iorf252"
     CDS             53903..54661
                     /gene="iorf252"
                     /note="GO IDs: GO:0004519; GENE3D G3DSA:3.10.28.10;
                     PFAMPF03161; SUPERFAMILY SSF55608"
                     /codon_start=1
                     /transl_table=4
                     /product="LAGLIDADG endonuclease"
                     /translation="MIAIIMKYSSLKSFRVGTAYSPIEQNTVKPVNTNIVVWGSNLNS
                     TAGEGRFTKIVKNMIALPPYQKSVIIGILLSDGNLSSSKSHENPHLTFKQGLKNSNYV
                     WFAYFILAHYCNLHPSLVKSFRKNRVAFAIYFRTRGLPCFNELRHLFYKDKVKVVPED
                     IYNLLTPVALAHLIMGDGSAKEYGLIICTDSYKLIDIVRLMNVLMIRYNLNCKLRFHT
                     PTQPRIYISQHSMPVLRELVKPYMAESMLYKIGL"
     exon            55311..55326
                     /gene="cob"
                     /number=4
     intron          55327..56387
                     /gene="cob"
                     /note="group IB"
     gene            55358..56287
                     /gene="iorf309"
     CDS             55358..56287
                     /gene="iorf309"
                     /note="GO IDs: GO:0004519; GENE3D G3DSA:3.10.28.10;PANTHER
                     PTHR36181,PTHR36181:SF2; PFAM PF00961;
                     SUPERFAMILYSSF55608"
                     /codon_start=1
                     /transl_table=4
                     /product="LAGLIDADG endonuclease"
                     /translation="MLKILLNAGTSPILGFAYDLFLLFLTIICVKIAMTWRQSAGVRS
                     IHTSEASQRLHAEDLTYAYLVGLFEGDGFFSITKKGKYLTYELGIELSIKDVQLIYKI
                     KALLGIGVVSFRKRNEVEMVSLRIRDKKHLKNFILPIFDKYPMFSNKQYDYLRFRSAL
                     LSGIIYSEDLPEYTRSNVPLNSVESILDKSYFSAWLVGFIEAEGCFSIYKLKKDNDYL
                     VASFDIAQKDGDILIKAISKYLSFTTTVYLDKYDCSRLKVTSVRSIENTINFLDRAPV
                     KLMGNKRLQYLLWIKQLRTISRYAEKIKIPSIY"
     exon            56388..56660
                     /gene="cob"
                     /number=5
     intron          56661..58590
                     /gene="cob"
                     /note="group IC1"
     gene            57034..58452
                     /gene="iorf472"
     CDS             57034..58452
                     /gene="iorf472"
                     /note="GO IDs: GO:0004519; GENE3D
                     G3DSA:3.10.28.10;SUPERFAMILY SSF55608"
                     /codon_start=1
                     /transl_table=4
                     /product="homing endonuclease"
                     /translation="MVRRNCYLITFYTFLKTESYISSFYQNNSLLTESADSLKPARVG
                     KVGNKEMTLYEVKSLFQTIKNSDPSYEGSEKEFGLLANGFWQAEGYIGGIFRSELNFY
                     PICSATQLFSEESAKFFIRLDKALCNKGTFSITLNSFGKFVIAYRLSGWDTFFSVFVP
                     YFYMQYGEKYRAILKLKKIYELKDYIKHHSSDDKAKVLLVSLVYSLTAHSPRYKVSLE
                     EKLISLNLDQGLLKELPLYKENDVKPSFLFILGFFLGDGTLHLKLEWKDKNSTVVIVP
                     LFNIIQSNVESNKYIMERMTSCLNALNIKANLDKGTNTFTLTVKGIDNVFNSLFPLLK
                     KYSHFLYGKRDSFNLLVWVEGLIRSGGHHTYFGLKALVYRIYHSTNERITDKEVWMSR
                     LEDWLKAVSARRECGEYYISPIYTSNKQIIGWQVRFPSTLKLPKSNKAFMSSTCGGQD
                     KALAIAVQYRDKILSDWINLNF"
     exon            58591..58984
                     /gene="cob"
                     /number=6
     gene            59255..59325
                     /gene="trnC(gca)"
     tRNA            59255..59325
                     /gene="trnC(gca)"
                     /product="tRNA-Cys"
                     /anticodon=(pos:59288..59290,aa:Cys,seq:gca)
     gene            60975..77881
                     /gene="cox1"
     CDS             join(60975..61192,62479..62652,63954..64182,65377..65470,
                     66846..66856,67859..67869,68979..69068,70326..70371,
                     71553..71585,72592..72748,75112..75179,76378..76514,
                     77557..77881)
                     /gene="cox1"
                     /codon_start=1
                     /transl_table=4
                     /product="cytochrome c oxidase subunit I"
                     /translation="MSMGMERWFNSTNAKDIGTLYLIFALFSGLLGTAFSVLIRLELS
                     GPGVQYISNNQLYNSVITAHAILMIFFMVMPALIGGFGNFLMPLMVGGPDMAFPRLNN
                     ISFWLLPPSLLLLIFSACIEGGVGTGWTLYPPLSGLQSHSGPSVDLAIFTLHLTGVSS
                     LLGSINFITTIVNMRTPGIRLHKLALFGWAVVITAVLLLLSLPVLAGGITMVLTDRNF
                     NTSFFEVAGGGDPILFQHLFWFFGHPEVYILIVPAFGIISTTISTNSNKPIFGYIGMV
                     YAMMSIGILGFIVWSHHMYTVGLDVDTRAYFTAATLIIAVPTGIKIFSWLATCYGGSI
                     KMTPSMLFSLGFVFMFTIGGLSGVVLANASLDIAFHDTYYVVAHFHYVLSMGAVFAMF
                     AGWYFWIPKILGLNYNLNLAKVQFWLLFIGVNLTFFPQHFLGLQGMPRRISDYPDAFA
                     GWNLISSIGSIVSVIAAWLFLYIVYSQLVEGKVASRNPWLTPGFYTDVLQANLNRSYT
                     SLEWGLSSPPKPHAFVSLPLQS"
     exon            60975..61192
                     /gene="cox1"
                     /number=1
     intron          61193..62478
                     /gene="cox1"
                     /note="group I(derived)"
     gene            61242..62201
                     /gene="iorf319"
     CDS             61242..62201
                     /gene="iorf319"
                     /note="CDD cd10445;
                     GENE3DG3DSA:1.10.10.10,G3DSA:3.40.1440.10; PFAM
                     PF01541,PF07453;PROSITE_PROFILES PS50164; SMART
                     SM00465,SM00497;SUPERFAMILY SSF82771"
                     /codon_start=1
                     /transl_table=4
                     /product="GIY-YIG endonuclease"
                     /translation="MFFSKKKITEVALNNNQNNTITITNSNNNNSNKNNDEDKIPLYT
                     KVYIENPFNNRNLILKVSKNQKGVYVWESNDHAYVGHSINLYNRISSYFMPSILQTKA
                     RRVLRYFNKHGFQDTNLTIYIMDENSSLDDVVSLEQHFIDTLKPSLNVDLVASSSGYH
                     EPMGQEIRDRLRKQRGTPVYIYNVEDFTLLYIFESKQHMYDSISIHHKTLNNCLDAGT
                     VYLDTLFLSLDLIEESENTNLLTLEGIKELVNEKRALYTVKHPASISILAEFKDDSSK
                     NLEFSSLTSLANHLKGDRVTIRQYLKGVKSGYYRGKWKFTYKD"
     exon            62479..62652
                     /gene="cox1"
                     /number=2
     intron          62653..63953
                     /gene="cox1"
                     /note="group IB(3')"
     gene            62654..63790
                     /gene="iorf378"
     CDS             62654..63790
                     /gene="iorf378"
                     /note="GO IDs: GO:0004519; GENE3D G3DSA:3.10.28.10;PANTHER
                     PTHR36181,PTHR36181:SF2; PFAM PF00961;
                     SUPERFAMILYSSF55608"
                     /codon_start=1
                     /transl_table=4
                     /product="LAGLIDADG endonuclease"
                     /translation="MKDKVLLFGNLEAIKLYSMRETLEVYIAYTIIYSLLILVVIMLI
                     VFLGFLIKNLSTRQYAWELTKLMFRTHQRLNVEHPNENNNLFDHSKSINRFKYYENKD
                     NFHQWLVGFTDGDGSFSIVRVAERKWTLFFKLTQSTYNLRAIHFIKNQLGVGSIYVDS
                     DCNKADFRIRDRKTIGATILPIFDKYPLLTSKYFSYLKFKKAYEILENPNLSTQDKDN
                     LLLALQKEQMPLDYISPAWKTVNYEVNDTNKAKSVMSKYWLIGFTEAEGSFYLVNKAS
                     TRIVHAFEITQKLDFIVLKAIAHILGISVSRKKLRASRHTVVTTNSRAISNIIDYYSK
                     TMKGIKAVEFRIWARSYVKYKGNYEKLNSIRENIRVFRQIRLRS"
     exon            63954..64182
                     /gene="cox1"
                     /number=3
     intron          64183..65376
                     /gene="cox1"
                     /note="group IB"
     gene            64186..65262
                     /gene="iorf358"
     CDS             64186..65262
                     /gene="iorf358"
                     /note="GO IDs: GO:0004519; GENE3D G3DSA:3.10.28.10;PANTHER
                     PTHR36181,PTHR36181:SF1; PFAM PF00961;
                     SUPERFAMILYSSF55608"
                     /codon_start=1
                     /transl_table=4
                     /product="LAGLIDADG endonuclease"
                     /translation="MLPVLNLANCWKQIYLFIISLLAGCLFYYKLLSIFRDYSPKFVC
                     FKSYLNIDRKFFSVKRKIPSWGTPTNNGEFDPKFSSYLAGIIEGDGTIIVPKRERSLK
                     GDLYYPSIQIVFDSRDFPLALMLQSKLNHGSISKKKGSSAYVLTINKLEGIFLIANVI
                     NGYMRTPKIYALHRLIDWLNLRFDFNITKKNKDISDINSNSWLAGFIDADGHFSVRTT
                     LVTEQASPTKYPKIECKFELSQRQNDHNYENNLEYLSLIADFLSSTVKETRMNRPNPE
                     YRVRTTNVDSNFILVQYLEQYPLFSSKYLNYKDWIKVLSYFKAKSHTKSESIKAIVEI
                     KAQMNNKRTEFNWDHLNNLYNLYK"
     exon            65377..65470
                     /gene="cox1"
                     /number=4
     intron          65471..66845
                     /gene="cox1"
                     /note="group ID"
     gene            65479..66396
                     /gene="iorf305"
     CDS             65479..66396
                     /gene="iorf305"
                     /note="GO IDs: GO:0004519; GENE3D G3DSA:3.10.28.10;PANTHER
                     PTHR36181; PFAM PF00961; SUPERFAMILY SSF55608"
                     /codon_start=1
                     /transl_table=4
                     /product="LAGLIDADG endonuclease"
                     /translation="MLINYYILAIIPIIKIAKKSSFLFKLNYSTSSTSNFCLESFYSK
                     YNEHLPGNTSPSKKFLTWFIGFTEGEGSFIVNNRGDLCFVITQSNLDIYVLEYIKEIL
                     GFGKVIPQSKTTSRYVTQNKKEIELLVHLFNGNLILPRRKEKFEEFVKGFNTWVTKGR
                     IQLNTVEIKHTYILPSLYNNWLSGFTDGEGCFTCSINKDKGFSFNFNISQKWEQDVKI
                     LEHLCSLFNAGKVSKHSSDNAYEYRIGGLENCRNVFTYFNNYNLITKKSASYVAWKEV
                     HGDLLNKNHLDPIKRVELKEKAKLINKFN"
     exon            66846..66856
                     /gene="cox1"
                     /number=5
     intron          66857..67858
                     /gene="cox1"
                     /note="group IB"
     gene            66881..67798
                     /gene="iorf305"
     CDS             66881..67798
                     /gene="iorf305"
                     /note="GO IDs: GO:0004519; GENE3D G3DSA:3.10.28.10;PANTHER
                     PTHR37520; PFAM PF00961; SUPERFAMILY SSF55608"
                     /codon_start=1
                     /transl_table=4
                     /product="LAGLIDADG endonuclease"
                     /translation="MSQQTISEEFVLYLLGTMHISCTLLYTVIVKILKIYDNSQVTNA
                     LSTLVGTSEAIRLLNIKSIHNLSKSPNSLRFKQWLAGLIDGDGCFSLSKKGYASLEIT
                     MDIRDECALQAVKNVYGGSIKLRSGVSALRYRLHSKEGFLNLINDVNGHIRNPNRLIQ
                     LNYICVKYDIVLKYPEKLTRDNGWLSGFFDADGSITIKSTDGQLSISAGQKTSELLTP
                     LVEQFGGYVYIDRGGNGSFKWYVTKKEDVLNLIEYFKKYPSRSAKNNRLHLVPKIYEL
                     KSMKAHTAPSGSLLAKSWETLMAKWKNYG"
     exon            67859..67869
                     /gene="cox1"
                     /number=6
     intron          67870..68978
                     /gene="cox1"
                     /note="group IB"
     gene            67874..68845
                     /gene="iorf323"
     CDS             67874..68845
                     /gene="iorf323"
                     /note="GO IDs: GO:0004519; GENE3D G3DSA:3.10.28.10;PANTHER
                     PTHR36181,PTHR36181:SF1; PFAM PF00961;
                     SUPERFAMILYSSF55608"
                     /codon_start=1
                     /transl_table=4
                     /product="LAGLIDADG endonuclease"
                     /translation="MISLIMLLYAGNTSISSFKYSPFKDIVKKLKQWSQSAGNTFKVN
                     LKSGTSETICDNTETIKNISIHVATHLKPLNDEQFGHYLAGLIDGDGHFSSEATKQQL
                     VIVFSSPDVKLAYYIKEVIGFGNVKKVKDKNAYLYIISNKEGLFRVINLINGKLRTLN
                     KFNQVLNNILAYPTYAKENLEFKINDSNNLYNHWIAGFSDADASFQIKIITRDDKPRP
                     EIRLNYQVVRSAKKDNPILLLLKEFFGGNIGYRSSQGTYYYGSTSFGSAKKVINYFDH
                     FHLQSSKHINYLKWRKAYLLIQKKDHLTEKGLDKIRKFKISMNRNSV"
     exon            68979..69068
                     /gene="cox1"
                     /number=7
     intron          69069..70325
                     /gene="cox1"
                     /note="group IB"
     gene            69082..70302
                     /gene="iorf406"
     CDS             69082..70302
                     /gene="iorf406"
                     /note="GO IDs: GO:0004519; GENE3D G3DSA:3.10.28.10;PANTHER
                     PTHR36181,PTHR36181:SF2; PFAM PF00961;
                     SUPERFAMILYSSF55608"
                     /codon_start=1
                     /transl_table=4
                     /product="LAGLIDADG endonuclease"
                     /translation="MINNYVKPLYMLGTSNILNTRNNKYFSENFKDITMSNQQVNKFI
                     LFIKEITLFIYFIFYNLRDYTRGIFQSERLRYSPIFYKSTRRSFNNAVPVNKVFKRNY
                     SIDNRLHKLDPNWVTGFVDAEGCFSTIIEVSEDLKRKVRVSFEINLHEKDEQILVSIK
                     SFFGVGQVYNRSDKKISIYRVTNVNYIKDNIIPHFIEYPLMSKKALDFLLWSKVIEII
                     LNKEHLSEEGFLKVLSYYAYINTGVSKKVQKYYPNIIPADKPDTFLPETLHPQWVSGF
                     VAGDGGFSIYIRSAKDYVISEKVSCRFHIAQHIRDLELMKLFIKFFDCGSVGVRSNKA
                     TPRCDFYVQDFFLIVEKILPHFDTYPLLNLKQQDYLCFKECVSIIKSKTHLTREGLNK
                     IKSLNLEMNSNRLK"
     exon            70326..70371
                     /gene="cox1"
                     /number=8
     intron          70372..71552
                     /gene="cox1"
                     /note="group IB"
     gene            70378..71430
                     /gene="iorf350"
     CDS             70378..71430
                     /gene="iorf350"
                     /note="GO IDs: GO:0004519; GENE3D G3DSA:3.10.28.10;PANTHER
                     PTHR36181; PFAM PF00961; SUPERFAMILY SSF55608"
                     /codon_start=1
                     /transl_table=4
                     /product="LAGLIDADG endonuclease"
                     /translation="MASPYSDIGSTINFAICWNSLVLISTLYGKNLISYTQSADNLSL
                     YSLKDNKQSVSETTRETSFKFSAFHIYYNTLFKNKDPLSDEWLTWFIGFAEGDGAIQT
                     YDEGKRVRFVLTQKESDILHKIQFKFNIGVVKHFPQGKSGKNNDFYRWMVDNPSHILL
                     LALLFNGNIAQSHRIKQLALWVNALNNRFGSETIKLNNTPVPVTLQDGWLSGFTDAEG
                     CFNVSITANSRYTLGHVIKMRYILDQKDGVILNKVYELFGFGKVTLRSGTKDVYRYTA
                     TGFKALHDVIVYFKLFPLQTKKAFSFEKWLIVHNQVYNKLHLTDEGLSQVRTLQKQIN
                     LNNSTTNKVGAALEKK"
     exon            71553..71585
                     /gene="cox1"
                     /number=9
     intron          71586..72591
                     /gene="cox1"
                     /note="group IB"
     gene            71592..72548
                     /gene="iorf318"
     CDS             71592..72548
                     /gene="iorf318"
                     /note="GO IDs: GO:0004519; GENE3D G3DSA:3.10.28.10;PANTHER
                     PTHR36181,PTHR36181:SF1; PFAM PF00961;
                     SUPERFAMILYSSF55608"
                     /codon_start=1
                     /transl_table=4
                     /product="LAGLIDADG endonuclease"
                     /translation="MFTVKILLYAGNSWLSSPLVFIALGTIYLYLTRQSAGNFFCFST
                     MAKAATKNTYNKWFELPKISEHVPIHNSNLNDEELGYFLAGLIEGDGWFGKKELHIVF
                     SENDSSLAYLIKKRIGHGNIYKIKDKKAVRYICKNKEGLSIILSLINGKFVSNYKYEQ
                     LIKHNYSEDFNINILPPLMSLSLDNYWLAGFTQADGCFHISVVKSKTHKAGYSIRLEF
                     SLKQNDVLPLRLLYNELEMGNLSQYHTGVWCYKSTGYKTAAHLINYFDKYNIFAGKYV
                     DYIKFRKVYIMITEGKHLEEKGIKKIKSISSKGSSETSTQEI"
     exon            72592..72748
                     /gene="cox1"
                     /number=10
     intron          72749..75111
                     /gene="cox1"
                     /note="group IB"
     gene            72751..74073
                     /gene="iorf440"
     CDS             72751..74073
                     /gene="iorf440"
                     /note="GO IDs: GO:0003677,GO:0004519; CDD cd10445;
                     GENE3DG3DSA:1.10.10.10,G3DSA:3.40.1440.10;
                     PFAMPF01541,PF07453,PF07460; PROSITE_PROFILES PS50164;
                     SMARTSM00465,SM00496,SM00497; SUPERFAMILY
                     SSF64496,SSF82771;TIGRFAM TIGR01453"
                     /codon_start=1
                     /transl_table=4
                     /product="GIY-YIG endonuclease"
                     /translation="MKNHLALPLKIAICWELLTIILLELYSVTMYNFEQSAGNLRVFN
                     ALVGPLETTRDPRNIFTRRYSPWNKNALIGSASSFSNNSFNSKTIYSLRNHYSTSSKE
                     DNTKNFVALAVFPPKAGYTSLVAPLKIYSQFKEDRSSILKEQKDKSGIYCLINNINGH
                     SYIGSSINLASRMKNYLNNTFLKSRQNANMPIVKALLKYGQSNFTLLIVEYVEPQVLT
                     VRETYFITSILPYYNVLKQGYSSLGYKHTEETKQLLSELASNRVHSDTTKGLIAKALT
                     GENNPFYNKSHSMESKVRMIEAKSAYPVYIYDSFKNLLVIFPSVSSLAHLIKSNHSTI
                     VEAIREQTIFRGEWYFTNIPYNISDNPLISNWTHKECKELILDINNMSHIRKGIFVYD
                     TNKNFIRKYEGVTDAQRDLNISHSTIKKYAKIGGCYNGYIFSYERLND"
     gene            74101..74541
                     /gene="iorf146"
     CDS             74101..74541
                     /gene="iorf146"
                     /note="GO IDs: GO:0004519; GENE3D G3DSA:3.40.1440.10;
                     PFAMPF01541; PROSITE_PROFILES PS50164; SMART
                     SM00465;SUPERFAMILY SSF82771; TIGRFAM TIGR01453"
                     /codon_start=1
                     /transl_table=4
                     /product="GIY-YIG endonuclease"
                     /translation="MDPLGDHWPNETTVSGILLFLVSFILLNKNILNALDRLRASPTN
                     KALKIYENFYKDRKDLYKEFKEDKTGYIYMIVNKLNGKCYVGSSRSIKTRLYNYFNLA
                     LAAAQKGRPISSAIIKYGLVNFAFIVLEKVDLNVHNLEERETFW"
     gene            74567..75067
                     /gene="iorf166"
     CDS             74567..75067
                     /gene="iorf166"
                     /note="GENE3D G3DSA:1.10.10.10,G3DSA:3.10.20.300;
                     PFAMPF07453"
                     /codon_start=1
                     /transl_table=4
                     /product="homing endonuclease"
                     /translation="MIKPEYNAVKEAARNIGVPHLQYTKLRISKSRSSASVYIYDEFK
                     TLLVIVPSLRSLAVQLGSSSISIALKRAMADKSLFRSSWYISNQLFNENDKPLMEVDS
                     IEYMSLIEKMKSQKHIRKAIFVFKDGEFLQKYDGILAAAKALNISHDTIRSNIEKKYY
                     VQWVLI"
     exon            75112..75179
                     /gene="cox1"
                     /number=11
     intron          75180..76377
                     /gene="cox1"
                     /note="group IB"
     gene            75183..76322
                     /gene="iorf379"
     CDS             75183..76322
                     /gene="iorf379"
                     /note="GO IDs: GO:0004519; GENE3D G3DSA:3.10.28.10;PANTHER
                     PTHR37520; PFAM PF00961; SUPERFAMILY SSF55608"
                     /codon_start=1
                     /transl_table=4
                     /product="LAGLIDADG endonuclease"
                     /translation="MGLNGISSFKCYFATDYMLETVLFAYCLLFIYTAYLYKLDVSKN
                     IFLLNSQNNNIAISSELMNTQSAENWKGFSETIRQLPDTEDYKFWNWFAGIIDGDGNF
                     DIRTNSTNKQRVLKQIRIKLHNRDIRILTHIQNYLHIGRIRADKNKPYSIYIVSTKEE
                     MKYILEHINGLIRLKVPGFKEACALYNLDYIEADYNIKLYDPYYAGLIDTDGSIVFNY
                     AGNRIECNLEFEYNEYSSKLNFDNTLLNSKPTIIKRKRSNSLSQRDQRASLEKEFSSI
                     TFKFQNVNNMLFIYDYFMHNRLYSDIKFYRVSKIKPFIEIRGYKTSPKGSIEHKIYSD
                     FMINWIKYNNPLWYKVPFVTKHLGVSPSPSISLRDQEDEQAPENK"
     exon            76378..76514
                     /gene="cox1"
                     /number=12
     intron          76515..77556
                     /gene="cox1"
                     /note="group IB"
     gene            76540..77349
                     /gene="iorf269"
     CDS             76540..77349
                     /gene="iorf269"
                     /note="GO IDs: GO:0004519; CDD cd10445;
                     GENE3DG3DSA:3.40.1440.10; PFAM PF01541;
                     PROSITE_PROFILESPS50164; SMART SM00465; SUPERFAMILY
                     SSF64496,SSF82771;TIGRFAM TIGR01453"
                     /codon_start=1
                     /transl_table=4
                     /product="GIY-YIG endonuclease"
                     /translation="MKDRLHRWFSTKRRNSQFDPKEFELFFENVNKEKRNIYKELRKK
                     SGVYLFINNITNDLYIGSSTNLTSRMVSYYYYTNSQKPSKLVIIRAMKKYGLDNFSLA
                     IIELCEKDLCLILEQKWIDHYTPKYNVLTVVFPEGIGNSLVACAHKHSIDTITKLKEK
                     LSKENHPKFGSVTSTETKKAISDSIKYFYTENSHPSKGLKGSLAPQYGIGGKFVYCYN
                     RQGEELIFPSINGARQHFKVRWTLVKNNMDKNEWITLNGEDWLIQSIPKQN"
     exon            77557..77881
                     /gene="cox1"
                     /number=13
     gene            78303..78373
                     /gene="trnR(tct)"
     tRNA            78303..78373
                     /gene="trnR(tct)"
                     /product="tRNA-Arg"
                     /anticodon=(pos:78335..78337,aa:Arg,seq:tct)
     gene            78977..79441
                     /gene="orf154"
     CDS             78977..79441
                     /gene="orf154"
                     /codon_start=1
                     /transl_table=4
                     /product="hypothetical protein"
                     /translation="MKAKALKLINLLTYKDIDIPRPHVFVNLPLKSTVSPVELTDITL
                     KINELLPQLSDFISQFHSIILTNNINVITDAGGNMSLDVPGTMSDTDADKFSRRISII
                     DRLITTRGQEINDLLQKGLEIEGKLKKENVNYTSQILDKVNEFKRLNASYKH"
     gene            80238..82799
                     /gene="nad1"
     CDS             join(80238..80382,80689..81179,82326..82799)
                     /gene="nad1"
                     /codon_start=1
                     /transl_table=4
                     /product="NADH dehydrogenase subunit 1"
                     /translation="MNYSPTIISIIENIILMLPALLVVAYVTVAERKTMASMQRRLGP
                     NAVGYYGLLQAFADALKLILKEYVAPTQANLILFFLGPIVTLIFALLGYAVIPYGPGL
                     SLGDMELGILYMLAVSGLATYGILLAGWSANSKYAFLGSLRSTAQLISYELVLSSVLL
                     IIIMITNSLNLNINVQFQKIVWLALPLFCILIIFFIGSVAETNRAPFDLAEAESELVS
                     GFMTEHAAVIFVFFFLAEYASIVLMCIFTSILFLGGYLLEFDIVYWFDLLNYIYAYIF
                     DINWITSLEYFKLRGILTSSSVDGFLHSITLGIKSSIMVFIFIWVRASFPRIRFDQLM
                     SFCWTVLLPILFAFIILIPCLLYIFGITVVNVNMF"
     exon            80238..80382
                     /gene="nad1"
                     /number=1
     intron          80383..80688
                     /gene="nad1"
                     /note="group I(derived)"
     exon            80689..81179
                     /gene="nad1"
                     /number=2
     intron          81180..82325
                     /gene="nad1"
                     /note="group IB"
     gene            81317..82309
                     /gene="iorf330"
     CDS             81317..82309
                     /gene="iorf330"
                     /note="GO IDs: GO:0003677,GO:0004519;
                     GENE3DG3DSA:3.40.1440.10; PFAM
                     PF01541,PF07453,PF07460;PROSITE_PROFILES PS50164; SMART
                     SM00465,SM00496,SM00497;SUPERFAMILY SSF64496,SSF82771;
                     TIGRFAM TIGR01453"
                     /codon_start=1
                     /transl_table=4
                     /product="GIY-YIG endonuclease"
                     /translation="MRYSPDLYENIRLINSKLLPSRVKSPEAICMCNYTNKYLFSSQQ
                     GGTLKITKRFYSDASSPSINIPTVNPTPVLVIRTLHDKGYVDSYKEILKNKGGIYSFI
                     NTVNGKQYIGSAKDFYIRLNEHLNNKKSNLRACWVRRTIQKAFDKYGLDKFNWIIYEY
                     FSYETKILSNESLTELGASPTSYIKALDFSTLYNMKREASSMLGYKHTDEAIQKMIER
                     YKDKTNHPMFGKSHSKKVLELISKPGELNPMFGRIHSDETKKLMAKKRNKYSNGVGIF
                     DLEDNLIKKFDNNVELANYLNISKVTVVVLRTQQAMYLNNELIYKNMYIFKPIN"
     exon            82326..82799
                     /gene="nad1"
                     /number=3
     gene            83320..84774
                     /gene="nad4"
     CDS             83320..84774
                     /gene="nad4"
                     /codon_start=1
                     /transl_table=4
                     /product="NADH dehydrogenase subunit 4"
                     /translation="MLLSSLIITPLLGTMVVASSGSYKNSELFTKTIALTTSVINLII
                     SLVMFILFNNSTNQFQFVQEHYNVQLFDIYLGVDGISIYFILLTTIIMPIALLSNWDS
                     IKENVKSYLIIMLLLETLLLAVFMSLDIMSFYIFFESILPPLFILIGLYGSDNKVSAS
                     YYLFLYTLWGSLFLLLSILSTSSIMGSTDFDTLFKLNFEYKTQIFLFIGIFISFAVKT
                     PTIFLNNWLLKAHVESPLGGSIVLAAIVLKLSLYGVFRLILPILPKASLDYTFVVFTI
                     AVITIIYASFSTLRTTDVKELIAYSSVCHASVYLIGVFSNTMQGLEGSVILGLAHGFV
                     SSGLFICAGGILYDRTGTRLIYFYRGITQLMPIFAILFFILALGNCGAPLTLNFVGEF
                     MSLYSIIERLPVLGVFACSSVVFSAAYTIYMFNRISFGGSFTRFIEESIYDVNKREFI
                     LLFILVLFTVVLGVYPSLILNVLDYSMNSLIYSI"
     gene            84895..85041
                     /gene="atp8"
     CDS             84895..85041
                     /gene="atp8"
                     /codon_start=1
                     /transl_table=4
                     /product="ATP synthase 8"
                     /translation="MPQLVPFYYMNEVVFAFAIIVFILYVLSKYILPRIVRLFLSRMF
                     INKI"
     gene            85205..87458
                     /gene="atp6"
     CDS             join(85205..85569,87023..87458)
                     /gene="atp6"
                     /codon_start=1
                     /transl_table=4
                     /product="ATP synthase 6"
                     /translation="MFSIEKQNLFFAQAKEIRSPLDQFEIRDILNLEVLGGNLHLSLT
                     NIGLYLTIGALIILVLSIVSTNYNKLVSNNWSIAQESLYVTIHNIVTNQINPKNGQIY
                     FPFIYTLFIFILINNLMGMVPYSFASTAHFALTFALSFTIVLGATILGFQKHGLKFFS
                     LLVPAGCPLALLPLLVTIEFISYLARNVSLGLRLAANITAGHMLLSILSGFVYNIMNS
                     GFIFFILGLIPLLFIIAFSGLELAIAFIQAQVFVVLSSSYIKDGLDLH"
     exon            85205..85569
                     /gene="atp6"
                     /number=1
     intron          85570..87022
                     /gene="atp6"
                     /note="group IB"
     gene            85586..86644
                     /gene="iorf352"
     CDS             85586..86644
                     /gene="iorf352"
                     /note="GO IDs: GO:0004519; GENE3D G3DSA:3.10.28.10;PANTHER
                     PTHR36181; PFAM PF00961; SUPERFAMILY SSF55608"
                     /codon_start=1
                     /transl_table=4
                     /product="LAGLIDADG endonuclease"
                     /translation="MLSLFISNMFEVSGLHSKPIFQVQSYSSLNSDSQPDTQINISKD
                     SPRYSFNNKNTFYLNPDYLTGFVDGEGCFSLSIFKKDRSLTGWQVKPIFSISLHNKDI
                     KLLEAIQRTFKTGKVYKHGVDSMQYRVSSLKNLQIITDHFDSYPLISQKRADYLLFKQ
                     AIAIIKNKEHLSLKGILKLVGIKASLNWGLSDKFKESFPTAKAVVRPSVRYNTLNVKI
                     KNLNWIRGFIDAEGSFQVITQNNRNVSLRFSLTQHIKDEELLKDITTYLNCGRYYKSP
                     GRDEGQYLVTIFSDINDKLIPFLNEYPLLGIKQYDYLDFAQIAELIKSKAHLTDEGLE
                     KIKLIQSNMNRKRITIEE"
     exon            87023..87458
                     /gene="atp6"
                     /number=2
     gene            88745..90486
                     /gene="rns"
     rRNA            88745..90486
                     /gene="rns"
                     /product="12S ribosomal RNA"
     gene            90564..90647
                     /gene="trnY(gta)"
     tRNA            90564..90647
                     /gene="trnY(gta)"
                     /product="tRNA-Tyr"
                     /anticodon=(pos:90599..90601,aa:Tyr,seq:gta)
     gene            90648..90721
                     /gene="trnD(gtc)"
     tRNA            90648..90721
                     /gene="trnD(gtc)"
                     /product="tRNA-Asp"
                     /anticodon=(pos:90682..90684,aa:Asp,seq:gtc)
     gene            90854..90935
                     /gene="trnS(gct)"
     tRNA            90854..90935
                     /gene="trnS(gct)"
                     /product="tRNA-Ser"
                     /anticodon=(pos:90886..90888,aa:Ser,seq:gct)
     gene            91007..91077
                     /gene="trnN(gtt)"
     tRNA            91007..91077
                     /gene="trnN(gtt)"
                     /product="tRNA-Asn"
                     /anticodon=(pos:91039..91041,aa:Asn,seq:gtt)
     gene            91123..94866
                     /gene="cox3"
     CDS             join(91123..91341,92845..92958,94390..94866)
                     /gene="cox3"
                     /codon_start=1
                     /transl_table=4
                     /product="cytochrome c oxidase III"
                     /translation="MTNLIRSNFQDHPFHLVSPSPWPLYTSIALFTVTVNGALSMHLF
                     SNSYIVFYLSLITLVASMAFWFRDIIAEGTYLGNHTLSVQKGLNLGVILFIVSEGLFF
                     VAIFWAFFHSALTPTVELGAQWPPMGIEPVNPFELPLLNTVILLSSGATITYAHHSLI
                     KGERKGALYGSIFTVLLALIFTFFQGVEYSVSSFTISDGVFGTCFFFGTGFHGFHVII
                     GTIFLSVALWRIYSYHLTDHHHLGYEAGILYWHFVDVVWLFLYVTMYYWGS"
     exon            91123..91341
                     /gene="cox3"
                     /number=1
     intron          91342..92844
                     /gene="cox3"
                     /note="group IB"
     gene            91351..92364
                     /gene="iorf337"
     CDS             91351..92364
                     /gene="iorf337"
                     /note="GO IDs: GO:0004519; GENE3D G3DSA:3.10.28.10;PANTHER
                     PTHR36181,PTHR36181:SF1; PFAM PF00961;
                     SUPERFAMILYSSF55608"
                     /codon_start=1
                     /transl_table=4
                     /product="LAGLIDADG endonuclease"
                     /translation="MNTIVLRTQQALNYYLNIAQKIPSIHLEEALYTYRNKNNTTIFT
                     NNNNLGYYLAGLLEGDGSISLPSTNTGVTSLNRVLNPRIVFTSHINNIGMYSFIQSEL
                     GNIGRFQGASSSGENILRYIIGDIESIILFINLVHGKLRTPKNQRFNDLINFMNNKYD
                     LNISESLLDNSSFTDNSWFSGFSEADGHFGIKYVGGRACAAIFAAPNPAGISTKIRKP
                     KSETRKRSVSENISLKFRLDQRLYDKATSTSMKPFMENLALFLNANLKTYKNNTNSEV
                     LSVSIQSIKNVSFLIDYFNKFPLIGDKLTDFKKWEIVYNMIILKQHLTEEGRLKIKNL
                     LVK"
     exon            92845..92958
                     /gene="cox3"
                     /number=2
     intron          92959..94389
                     /gene="cox3"
                     /note="group IC2"
     gene            92971..94323
                     /gene="iorf450"
     CDS             92971..94323
                     /gene="iorf450"
                     /note="GO IDs: GO:0004519; GENE3D G3DSA:3.10.28.10;PANTHER
                     PTHR36181,PTHR36181:SF2; PFAM PF00961;
                     SUPERFAMILYSSF55608"
                     /codon_start=1
                     /transl_table=4
                     /product="LAGLIDADG endonuclease"
                     /translation="MWIRTKLRGNPKALITKLSVERLIVASLRTEGIVTSLEIIGLSQ
                     WMGYRGSKSDSFISVKEQRADGSSIFSKYCKVCSESQGNLVFIHQQKDVNTVISTTTH
                     RVRSRYTKNILCASSTNIIQKSLFSTNTYSQFPQGIRESAFNTSPLTLNPNYVTGFTD
                     GEGCFFVGINQDVKFKTGYRVKATFQIGLHEKDLALLEQIRLFFGVGKVTKLGAESVQ
                     YRVSGLDDLNTIIYHFDNYPLLTRKHSDYIFFKEVINLMKQGKHLTLEGLNRIVSIKS
                     TLNNGELSDSLNLAFPNLKPALRSEVPSRDMQDLHWLAGFTDAEGCFFIALKKSPASK
                     LGETAWLRFILTQHSRDKELLESLIQTLNCGRYIVKPDCGEFIVEKFTDVRDKIIPIF
                     EKFKLRHGGAKSLNYEDFKKAALLIGNKAHLTREGLDEIKKIKGRMNKQRKAVLNKGV
                     "
     exon            94390..94866
                     /gene="cox3"
                     /number=3
     gene            95891..96571
                     /gene="nad6"
     CDS             95891..96571
                     /gene="nad6"
                     /codon_start=1
                     /transl_table=4
                     /product="NADH dehydrogenase subunit 6"
                     /translation="MYYQLLATPEIFSNGYLTGSLDIISITALLCGILIIINKNPIVS
                     VIFLIGLFANISVYLILIGLTFIGLSYLIVYIGAVSILFLFILMLINIRTSELQSNNR
                     NSVSLGLFITILANFTIFQILPYYMAILNNYSSKLNTILYYLPWNKFSDILNYINKNI
                     DITNANIMFVSSNSWDNNMAETGHTATIGHILYTSHNMWIFMASFILLLAMTGAIIIT
                     IKNEKAIQ"
     gene            97142..97213
                     /gene="trnV(tac)"
     tRNA            97142..97213
                     /gene="trnV(tac)"
                     /product="tRNA-Val"
                     /anticodon=(pos:97174..97176,aa:Val,seq:tac)
     gene            97332..97403
                     /gene="trnI(gat)"
     tRNA            97332..97403
                     /gene="trnI(gat)"
                     /product="tRNA-Ile"
                     /anticodon=(pos:97365..97367,aa:Ile,seq:gat)
     gene            97405..97492
                     /gene="trnS(tga)"
     tRNA            97405..97492
                     /gene="trnS(tga)"
                     /product="tRNA-Ser"
                     /anticodon=(pos:97439..97441,aa:Ser,seq:tga)
     gene            97493..97564
                     /gene="trnW(tca)"
     tRNA            97493..97564
                     /gene="trnW(tca)"
                     /product="tRNA-Trp"
                     /anticodon=(pos:97526..97528,aa:Trp,seq:tca)
     gene            97573..97645
                     /gene="trnP(tgg)"
     tRNA            97573..97645
                     /gene="trnP(tgg)"
                     /product="tRNA-Pro"
                     /anticodon=(pos:97606..97608,aa:Pro,seq:tgg)
BASE COUNT    34599 a  14316 c  16756 g  32096 t
ORIGIN      
        1 agtctaaact ctaaaaaaat agggatattc gtttcacgaa tcagcagtat tttttctgtg
       61 cttctgtgcg aagcatacag aaaaaaatta ctaaaatact gcatatccct acgggatcag
      121 aaatcagtac acttcgttag ggatatgaag ctgctggtag aaaaaaagct attttttttt
      181 taccgctcgc tttggatata taaagtataa atgtaattta ggtgcgccag cgtttcgcta
      241 gctgctccta aattatataa gtatagaaag aaattattgt agaatttaag ctacatatta
      301 aagagattta tttatataaa taggcttgct agctgattgt atatatatgc tggccgtatt
      361 tcatagcaag ctcgctttta ataggcaacc agtaatatga gcaattcttt acctacaagc
      421 ctataattat attaactcta agagaaatct aataataaac ggagtgaatt gaaatatctt
      481 attaacttca ggaaaagaaa tcaaaagaga ttctatgatt agcgtgagct aaaatagagt
      541 agcctagaaa gtcaaatggt ggataaactg tttaaattta atggggaacc ttcctcaaag
      601 gctaaatata atatgtaagc gatagtggaa agtaccgtga gggaaccaaa acaaaaacag
      661 tgattttata agcagttcgg aaaaataaaa aagttagaac gtaccttttg cataatgggt
      721 caccaagtta acattagatg cgagattcta cgtagttaaa ccgagcgtta aaataacggt
      781 aagtgtctaa agttagaccc gaagcctggt gattttacca taatcaggat tataaaagtc
      841 cgaacggaat attgtagcat aaatatccga agaattatgg taggtgtagt gaaagacaat
      901 actgaccagg atagctggtt ttctgcgaaa cctataacag taggcaattt aagtataata
      961 tcttagcagg tacagaattt aatctcagac aagacataag gcttaacttg ttaacaagtt
     1021 aagcccatgt tttattttgt acaaattggg ggatcatgaa gattttatca gtgagtatgt
     1081 agactcggaa tggcaaagat atatcttaaa tcatcagaca tagaatgata aggttgtatg
     1141 tcaaaaggga aacagcccag aacaagagtt aaggttccta aattattagt tgagtgaaat
     1201 taagaaggtt tttattaaag tcgacaagga gataggctta gaagcagcca taattttatg
     1261 acctcgtaac agagcgcttg ttaagtttta aaagcatcga aaatttatcg gatctaaaca
     1321 atataccgaa accttgtcca tattatttta taattaatag tctcagcaag ctcggactat
     1381 acaattataa ttaaatgggg tagcagaacg ttgagctaaa ttaagatttt tattttttaa
     1441 atgaaattat aataatttaa ctcaagtgat aatggtgaca tgagtaacta aaagaaaatt
     1501 ttccgcctaa agcttatgga tgtaattaag taacggcctc taagtttatg gaatcaaaag
     1561 attaaaacga tgagacaatc tttcatacta aggacgacat tttaagtgca aaatgtactg
     1621 gaaaaatagt aataagttta agctatggct agaactagct atagctgtaa atggaaagta
     1681 accgtaccta gaatctgaaa caagtaagct agtagagaat acgaaggcgt aaatgagcta
     1741 acaatcataa aggaactcgg caaattgact accgtaactt cgggataagg agagctcatt
     1801 attcttgatt aatatcaggt aaagaggaag aagcatgaaa tagtgttgta cgactgttta
     1861 attaaaacac agcactttgc tgaaagatta aaaatctaag tatagagtgt gatgtctgcc
     1921 cggtgccggc tggttaacag atataattaa atatactaat atttgatgta gacggaaacc
     1981 ccggttaaag gcggccttaa cgtgagggtc ctaaggtagc gaaatgcctt ggccgttaaa
     2041 tgcggtcttg catgaatgat gtaacgatac aacagctgtc tctatgattg actcagtgaa
     2101 attggaatag ctgtgcagat acagtttacc tctagttaga cgagaagacc ctatgcagct
     2161 ttactgtcac taattataga gtatgataaa caattttcag tttataaggt aattgacggc
     2221 cggcttgctt agcaagctgg ctctatgaca atgagaatcc tttatttttt tttcatatga
     2281 atgaattggt ttaggacgag cttaagctcg tagtaaatca acctaattca gcttattttc
     2341 ctttctgctg taagcgcata atgatagatt atacttaaat ttggatttat gcctgcagaa
     2401 atagataagt acccttggtt aaggaactat cgctagggga cagtttatgt ggggcacaga
     2461 ccctgtaaag agtaaacagg agtgtctaat aatttataat tattttgttt gcgatttaag
     2521 gtagtagaac tatttttaat catataaaat tatttatatg tacattcgtt gtatatatat
     2581 ttaaaaaaag gtaggatttt cactatatag aaattagaga taataaaaat attaagtagt
     2641 agctgctgag tcctaatccc gccgaagggg ggatatggac tactatgtat ttcatagcaa
     2701 gctcgcacta atatttttta actattaaga ctggctatct agctatgctc taatagttat
     2761 gttttaatta tctaaaaagc tcaacggcta aatcttgcct tactgtttga ttatcaacaa
     2821 atcttacagt tgcgtaagca gggcatagga tcacaagatg caacaaggaa agatcttgga
     2881 ttattggaaa agctacgcta gggatgtttg tcctttaata ttttatttca ctgtggtatg
     2941 ggtcatagtc ctacggactc agcttttttt aaaaaaaaaa tacgagcttg ctatgaagag
     3001 cggacttcgt tctagcgaag ctagccccct attccctatt ccctgacccc ctacgggggt
     3061 agggaattag agaatcagga atcagccagc atattttttc ggagaaaaaa tcctgatccc
     3121 gtagggatat cgctgagact tcgtctaccc gtgctatatt gagaagtaaa aataattaat
     3181 aatatattgg gttaatttca aaaattactt acgcgttgct ttacgagact ccgtctataa
     3241 agctcgctat gtaaatttga agcgaaattt atcttagcat aaattataag ataaagacgt
     3301 tcaacgacta taaggtgagt tatatgcaca gtttgcgagg aagagccagc tagccgatat
     3361 ataaagctag ttgcttttac ttgcaggcta aacaataatc cttttttaca cccaacatta
     3421 ttattatata tatatatata aaaaaaaata aaagaaagaa taaatattta gaaaaatgaa
     3481 taaagacggt aacgtagtat tcccggctac gccgggaatc gttaactttc aagccgcctc
     3541 ttctaaaggt gggcaaggca aagttagctc gaaaatttat aataataatt taaaacaatc
     3601 taaaacaata cttttaaaga aaaaaatagg tgatatagga ataaccaaat atttaccttc
     3661 attttctaaa gaatgaaaga atactatcta ttcttataat aaaaatacat taaagaatat
     3721 accagttaat gatttaaata taaacaaaat aataaaaggt tactttaatt tatattttaa
     3781 agatcataaa tatacaggat ctaaatttat attattaaaa agaagacgta atttattaag
     3841 aagaatacac gtaagtaatg ctgaaattaa acatactaat aataaagcaa taattactct
     3901 gtatactcta aatagagaaa aaaatgtatt aaaaaaaaaa tatttaaaaa taaataaaaa
     3961 aataagtaaa aaattaatag ccaaacgtta ttttttatta tataaagaaa atatagaaaa
     4021 aatttataaa atcttaggtg aatataaaga tcaatatata tttattagtg atataataag
     4081 aaaaaccaaa tttataaaat ataaactaga atatttaaat aaatttataa aattaaaaga
     4141 tctttattta aaaaaagttt gaggtgttat tcttaaccaa tatgcgagaa aatatctaaa
     4201 atacttaaga aaatatgact tattatattc tcttaatcaa tataaattca acagattggt
     4261 gtttttacct aaattaagta atatattaaa taaaattcta ggaaaaaaaa tagaatataa
     4321 tataattaat ttaaaatctg tcgcatatca tacagatctt tttactaatg cattagcatt
     4381 aaaattaaga aaaagaagaa taaattatat aaattctatg tttagtattt taaatagagc
     4441 atatttacct aatattaata cgataaaaga aagatctata ataaaaggtg atcaaaaaat
     4501 ggatctattt caaagtaaat ttaaagattt aaaaataata tctaatatag tattcccagc
     4561 tatgccggaa ggcatcgctg gaagcttggc gccaacctcc tctctatcta aactgttaga
     4621 tggtacatac ccttcagata taaataatgg aataatgcat agcagcgatg ctaataaaga
     4681 aaatatccat aatactattt ataattctat tggatataaa aatatggcag gtataagatt
     4741 agaagttaaa ggtagattaa ctaaacgtta cagagcggat agatctatct attcattaaa
     4801 atgaaaagga ggattaaaaa atgtagattc ttcttttaga ggtttaagtt cagttttatt
     4861 tagaggtaat tctaaatcaa atgtaactta ttcaatagct aaatcaaaac gtcgtattgg
     4921 agcctttgca gtaaaaggtt gaataggtgg aaaataaaga aaggcgcaag aggcttctga
     4981 tgagtagtcc agaagaatgc cccccacttc gttgggatta gtagccttct gagtccgaag
     5041 gactactcat cagaaggcta ctaatcccga gacttcgtct gtatttcata tcccttacgg
     5101 gatcagaaat tagacgaagt gggtccgcct gggataggga ctactactaa aatatatata
     5161 tataataata atgaagacat agtctgaacc gttttgaaaa aaatggaaat ataagtgcta
     5221 tagctatcct tcggtatttc gtataccgga ggtattgctt gtacagcaat aaaaaaaata
     5281 agggggggac ttcgttccca ccttcatagg acgcttttat gataacacat agaacaggct
     5341 aatttgcgca agagtgtaca aaatgagtgc gcggtttggc acctcgatgt cggcttaact
     5401 tatcctcatg gatgcaggaa ctatgtaggg tgcgactgtt cgtcgattaa aaagttacat
     5461 gagctgggtt aaatacgtcg tgagacagta tggtttctat cttctagggg gaattagaat
     5521 ataataagaa ctaacttttg tacgaaagga acaagaagaa tttaatttgt aaaagggtta
     5581 aataatagtt actaacctat ggtttacctg ttgtctatgt gcccaaatat taaaatatag
     5641 gataaaaatt ctatatatct gtatagcttt agctatacat agggatgttt ctttcactaa
     5701 gataaatata tagcataggc acggcaggaa agctaagttg gttaaggata agtgctgaaa
     5761 gcatataggc acgaagctta tcttaagata tttcttaaat atacgtaaaa tattattacg
     5821 aaggattaat ataggcttta tccgtacgaa tctggagatt tttaagaata aagtactaat
     5881 tttataaata actatttata catatatcgc atgtacaatg catgcctatt tctgctcagc
     5941 agaaattagc caaccatacc tggatatact ttgctatcgg gtggtttggc tttttaaatt
     6001 ttagcaaatt gtagctagag cctgattagc ataaaagtaa tgcaattgtt ttgtaatcaa
     6061 tagaagtaag tgcgatactt gcattgggct gacgaatagt aaggcgccag ggataaaaaa
     6121 aaaataaggc gtatccccca ggcggacccc ccactccgtg gtcgacggag tggtgtggcg
     6181 tgcctcacac ttcgttagga gaagtctctc cctaacgaag tgtacacata ttcccggagg
     6241 gaattaggga attagggagg cattcttctg ggaatagagc ttgctagtac gcagtactac
     6301 tcctctcatt atagagttgc gtcttattgc ctagcgaagc tactattctt cgaatcaggc
     6361 aaagcttact gctttagcaa gctaggatta gtcgtcaagt ggtaatatca ctttagactt
     6421 attagtgatg aatattttaa agactctaat ttgacaagtc tagaaagagt cactactaga
     6481 ggtagggcgc ccataaacca gacttcgtgc gatccatatc cctttggata gacttctgtc
     6541 gctagcgcga tttttttctg tagaaaaaaa taatcagcag gctaaggaga gcttgctgta
     6601 ttttcgtcgc ggaagaatct tcctccttcg gagagtacac ttcgttaggg gactacagca
     6661 agctctatat taaacttaat agtcttagct ggcttatgcg atagcaagtt aatacgcagg
     6721 ctagtaaact acaaaaaaaa aagagctatt ttagtaatct tagtggtaaa taaggcagag
     6781 atgggagact gcaatattat accttagtag ggtgcaaata tctcagctcg agcttccaca
     6841 ccaagatgaa gctaaaccga tagtggttat ggttgggtgc ggccaataca tccaggtgca
     6901 actcctgtgg cttctcccgt aaagaggatt ctgcctcatt tttttaaggc gcaagcttaa
     6961 gcttgctgta gacgaagtct cccctatttc ttcgaaatta gtccttcgga gggagggata
     7021 ttaaaaggac tagtagtcaa gcggttacga catagctctt tcaatgctac catcgtaggt
     7081 tcgaatccta tctagtctaa agcggattgg tgtaatagta acacatttgg ctcatgtcca
     7141 gaggttagag gtgcaagtcc tttgtccgcg tagggctata acttaatagg taaagtgtac
     7201 tgctcataac agtaattata agtgttcaag tcactttagc cctaaatctg agtgctggaa
     7261 tcggtccaaa tataactaaa gactcactcc agaagaatgc cccccacttc gttgggcaga
     7321 cttctgtcgc tagcgcgatt tttttctgta gaaaaaaata atcagcaggc taaggagaga
     7381 gataatttat ttggagaggc gaagcctatc cagctctctc taatataaaa aaccctaaca
     7441 ctagatagag atttgcaccg tagtcttaag acaaggctat ccagaagaat gccccccact
     7501 tcgttgggta gacttctgtc gctagcgcga tttttttctg tagaaaaaaa taatcagcag
     7561 gctaaggaga gcttgctgta ttttcgtcgc ggaagaatct tcctccttcg gagagtacgc
     7621 tccgctagcg aaggctagta aagtgtatct caatgagcta tattcattgg tgatagacag
     7681 ttaagaaaga ctatagttgt aggaagtaag caattataag ttaatggtaa actattcgtt
     7741 taccaaacga attttgtcag ttcgactctg gctaattgta aaaaaaaatc cgaatggtga
     7801 aattggtaaa cacaacaaac ttaaaatttg taggcagagt gccttgaagg ttcaagtcct
     7861 ttttcggata ttaaagagct tgctgtagac gaagtctctc cccttcggcg gagaagtcta
     7921 ccccccccac ttctaatttc tgatcccgcc gaagggggga tatgaaatac taatttctga
     7981 tcccgtaagg gatatgaaat acatatctct tcgaaattag aagtctcggg tacgcaggct
     8041 agtcctgcgg agagacttcg tctacgccga ctacgagttt aagtataaca ccttgaaaac
     8101 tgcgggttct ctatacggct ttaaacatag ccctcagact atagaactta tacgtgcagc
     8161 taaattaggt aaacctctat ccgaagaggc taaaataaaa ctgggagcta attctcaacc
     8221 ttcaggtggt ctattagtag ataatgataa tgttgaaacc aatgaagttg tgtattttac
     8281 ttctataaga agagccgcag cttttattaa tatgcaccct tcttacctag ctaaatgtat
     8341 agctaaagaa ggttttatag aggtagtaat attcgtttca ctattcccta cccctacggg
     8401 gggcattcat acacttcgtt agggagagac ttcgtctacg caagctccag caagctctat
     8461 acccggctac gccgggaata gagcttgcta gtacgcagta ctactcctcg tggaagaata
     8521 aactcagaaa acttaagctt ttctgagtta tactcgtgtg ttcaaaccac tcctcagtgc
     8581 gcaagctcta tttgaacggt tataggttaa tggtagactt gtcgatttcc actcgatttg
     8641 tgtcagttcg aatctgacta accgtattct ataggattta gtatagtata gtaggattta
     8701 taattataca tactataata atgctattgt attccacata gcatctacac ttcttttcag
     8761 taacagataa gctagagaag gtatatatat actgagtata taaagcaagc gataaaaaaa
     8821 aaattaaaga ggaggagtac gctccgctac acagaaaaaa aaaaatcgcg ctagcgaccc
     8881 cttactcata gcaagctctt ttttttcttc agagcttagc tagtataaat aagcgggcga
     8941 ctcaaactta ttgtaagctt agccatctag cttgtgctgg attagcaagt gggctatatc
     9001 ttatagaaag aattaagaat atgaagtttc atgtgatgaa gaatgcgata gttagagcta
     9061 tgtacgctaa tttagcgtgg gcgcactctt tgctagggaa caaagttccc tagcaaagta
     9121 taaagataaa aaataaagag gagtctttgc taggaacaat ctcatccccc tattccccta
     9181 gggggagaga cttcgtctct cgcaagcacg ctgattcttt ttatcctagc tacgactaga
     9241 taagcgactt tagtttagta ccttaaggaa gtactgaagg taagtaggct gtgtgcatag
     9301 ctctaactac caagttctaa agagcataaa atgctaatgt atattatatg cgattcgcga
     9361 ttccctattc ccagaagaat gcctccctaa ttccctaatt ccctccggga atacgggaat
     9421 atgggaatat gagtacactt cgttagggaa taggagtaca cttcgttagg gagtatttct
     9481 ccggagggag caagctctta tatatttagc ctgtaattat agcgcggttt aatattctta
     9541 aggtgatatg gggagtagac ctcgtatctc cacctccggc tccccaccat attggtggga
     9601 gcgggagtct tagtaagtcg taggctatta ttattaactt aactaaatgc gactactact
     9661 tttatatata acaatacctt aaaaatgaaa aaaaatatga atcttctttt agtccgtctt
     9721 ttcgtaagat tcccttgatc tctgcattct gatcccagcg aagggggtag acttcgtctc
     9781 agcagagatc ttcaacaata tataaatctt cgtactttta taaatcgtca gaaaatcaac
     9841 aggctatcta aaaattctat agaacttatt tcacgatata tctttaatat aaaattatat
     9901 caatttttag ctgtagtttt tattcatgta gccgttacat ctattcaaat agatttgaat
     9961 ttattcttag aagtgttaaa taatcttccc gaaaatttgg gatcatccgt aggcgtccca
    10021 gagctagcta aaaacattaa attagatagt aatataaatt atatcttatg ttatagtcat
    10081 agatctttat ttggatttag gacttatata ttaatggttt taatattatt tataatattt
    10141 cccatacttt ttataataca aaattatatt tttataattt taagtatatt aagtgtaata
    10201 ttagttaaag ctttagctct aaatttttat caaaaacatt ttcagttttt ttatagtggc
    10261 ttgcccagtc ataaaaaagt agattttaga gaaaaattag tgcactttat tacactgata
    10321 ataaataata tagggaaaat tataaagcat ttatttaaaa tgtgaataat atctattata
    10381 ataatatata tttttagata tttgctagct actatgttat taaatataga tgataataat
    10441 agttttataa caacaatatt aatacttact cttcctttac ctatgttttt ttatttgcta
    10501 aattttatag tgaaatatct gaagaaagaa tctatagagg ataaagatta ttatttgtat
    10561 aatgattacg tagtaaaaag agtaaatcta tatagaataa catgtactat aattgtaaac
    10621 tacttaattc aaaactatta tagtacaata attatatcta taataataaa agggtttatt
    10681 gttataatta taacattatt cacaatttgt ataatatacg gtatcttgcg aataaataag
    10741 ccaggatggc gtgcctcaca cttcgttagt agacaaagta caatatcgtg cagtagggtt
    10801 gaccctctct ccgatggcga ttctggagtc cgagcttccc taacgaagtg tatccctccg
    10861 ggagagaggg tcggaataaa taagcatgag cctataccac ttaagagcgc attggatcta
    10921 gcggggtcag ccagctatat agcggcattt atatcactaa ctccattttt acaggaagca
    10981 tgtaattcag gtttcagtaa gttttatttt aatgaaggta accaaagata ttacgagtgg
    11041 aaaggcatac ctttccgtat gccaggtgta gtaaagtgtg gacctgaacc aaccatcaat
    11101 atcatgcagg tgcgaaaaac agaaatagcc ctggcgaaag cggctgaaga agctcgaaac
    11161 ctacataaag tacccgatac ggacgtgggt atatattatc gaaatctaga tgcagccata
    11221 gagaaagagg ctgctcaaaa cctaaataaa gaagccgtgg cgaaagaggg tggggcttct
    11281 ttatctagat attatcgaaa tatagatgaa accataaaga aaaaggctga ttatgtacct
    11341 gttactgaat ctgttcgaca agggctaata aaagaatata aagataaatt aaataattct
    11401 cctatcgtaa atattacgtg aaaacttaaa tataatgaag gtattcaaag atcgcaagct
    11461 aatttcacag taaaaccaat aaattatttt tataatacta aattttatgg ggcggtttct
    11521 ttggttttaa aagggagatt attaatagtt aatataatta gacatgactt gcctggttgt
    11581 gtctttatgc ctacttatta tttacaaaat gcaaatgtta cggatagttc agccaaaatt
    11641 agggatatta caacaacatt agaatctaaa tatggtataa tgttacccca gatagggata
    11701 gataaggtgg agaatagaat taatggttta ataatattta ctcaagccga atctatagat
    11761 aatacaagtt tatttagagt atgaaggcct tcatcgtatt atatggaacc cgaactaaaa
    11821 actgtaaaga attattacca agaaaaaagt caaaataatc ttagaattag agaatttgat
    11881 actactgata gtatcaaatt ctctaaagac ttaaagaagg tagtaggagt acaaggggaa
    11941 gctataaaaa tagctaataa tgaaaatttt gtaatacatg aggacagatt ggcagcccgg
    12001 aagttagctt tttttgaaaa taccttagac aacgaatata gaaaattagt ggaattttat
    12061 ttaactaaag gtcaaaaagc taaccctaag gatttcatga tttgagaaga agatggttca
    12121 gataaatcta gacttaaatt taaagactta atgtataaag cccggtctga aacaaaatct
    12181 gctattcaaa aagatgaata tctactagct cgtcctaaag gaaaagaatg ggatttagta
    12241 aaattcgcag aaaggcgaat gtctagaaat gacagtaata atgaatatat ggataatgat
    12301 tgctattatt tcaaaactcg tcgtgattat cctataaacc gtttattaat aactagaaac
    12361 caaagtcata tgacttattt tagtatgtat aaagagggag ttgcggaagg ttataaaatc
    12421 agaaggcaaa tgctgggtga attagatgct agcataaatt taccattaga aaaatctaga
    12481 gcagagttaa taaaaaaaat cgctagtaaa ttgactagaa gtgaatttac taaatttcag
    12541 aatatttatg gtgtttctat taatagactt acatttgaat tttttcagtt aaaacccact
    12601 gatagtaaat attttggaat aaacactaca agtacaacat ttgctccaat actagacaga
    12661 aatacagatt acgaacttta tagcattata gacgttaaaa atgatagtgt aaaattacct
    12721 tttgttttta aacaaggagg tatgtctaat atgactatgc ctacacatga ctataatatg
    12781 ttagataata gggatgaggt atctattcgt agatgtatgg attttatcta tacaaattca
    12841 gatggaaact taacttatca atcagataag gataatttta gtgttctagc tggggtcgat
    12901 aaaaattatc cgtatcaatc agatatggat aattttagtg ttgttaaaaa gaaaagtgta
    12961 ggttttacta aaaaagctgt agactataaa aataaaaacc ctaagtcagt taaatatacc
    13021 ttagatgggt ttaataatag atttttccgt ggaaaaagta tatctataga gttgcccttt
    13081 gagagtataa aactcttgga tattatacca catgaatatc accaaatatc tctgggaggg
    13141 gaaagagtta attttgatta tgaaggtgag caaagagtca aatcttctat acctaatact
    13201 ctagttatga aaaaaactag aaaacttaac cttgagttta ctctactaaa acaggtttat
    13261 actactaaag gaagtaatag taaaattaca ttaaggttta ctccaacttg accaccagat
    13321 ccttcaccaa atggggatat agaaatccct aatctaatat tgcaagttgc taacttgaat
    13381 aatgatagta cagatctaaa tccacgtact cttgaagcgc attatgttga atacgacctc
    13441 ccctccagaa ggccaacccc tagtactaat ctaccaaatg aaacacctct tcatccctca
    13501 gggtcaaatg aagaggaaga ggatatctat ggttatagcg gagatgagga taataatgct
    13561 caaaataatc gtgaagtagc ttctgctgtg caagcgagtg agcaaccacc aacagtagaa
    13621 tcccctatgg agctaccttt tgaagacagc tttgcggatg cgccttatcc atatgaggct
    13681 gaaagtccaa aggataatga taacaatagt ggttcacgca aaggtcgtac agcagtggct
    13741 tcgggtgacc aagtggtaga gggggaagag attgctctaa tatccgcaga tgatatgacc
    13801 agtgaagggg atttggcttt ttcaccgcaa ttttttatac cagagtcaac tccagatagt
    13861 atttctagcg acaactctag tcctattaat acgcaagcta accaggggat gggtgagatc
    13921 ttagagtcaa atcttgttaa ccgtgatgag ccaatgcaag tagatggaga tttgtatcgt
    13981 gaagttatga ataatgcggt aggggaagcc gtaatggaaa gtataaatcc tatcttactt
    14041 cttcctgatc taccaactag taatcctgaa ccggtggata ctgaagatag tccactgtct
    14101 actgaagtta gtccactgtc tatgatgtca gacagtgaat tcttcgagct agaacgtcaa
    14161 atcgcgagtc taaagccttc ttacttagaa gcggatcctg gtgaggtaga cggttctggc
    14221 caagatgcgg ctgacccaga ggctattata atatcttcag atgatagttc tagtgattca
    14281 ggtgattatg gtaataatta tagtgaggca agtccgatta cgagcttacc cgggaatagg
    14341 gctggccaaa tggctgaccc agaggctatt ataagatctt cagatgatag ttctagtgag
    14401 ggggtaccaa cgccacctaa ggaaacagat tttatagcta gaccgcttaa tactcctgta
    14461 gcggaagtta ttcacgatag aactggaact aggttattga ctgttgatat tcatactatg
    14521 ttaacggtaa tcggcccacc aaatgcacca gaacctcgtt tatggagtgt gggaaatgca
    14581 aattattatc tctcgatggc tcctgatttt ttttacgagc attatcctag gggtacggag
    14641 gtaatgcctc ctaataatta tccgtcccaa caaattaatg tttatatacc tccgcctatg
    14701 gataaactac gatgcgaatc tgatgggcgt attggggaaa tttgcatatg tcgtgcagaa
    14761 ttcgctactg tagtaccatt agtaaattac cctaggtcga gttatataga aggagcgcta
    14821 ttcatgaaat cagttttatc ctcagaacca ttaggagata aggatttgag tgatggtttt
    14881 aatttgagtg atcgtttgaa tttttcttcg aatagttata ctaatgctta ttttgcacca
    14941 gagccaactc cagatacaga tagtatatct agcgataact ctagtcctat aaatatgcaa
    15001 gctaaccagg aggaggctgg taagccggag gttactctaa tatccgcaga tgatatgacc
    15061 agtgaagggg atttggcttt ttcaccgcaa ttttttatac cagagtcaac tccagatagt
    15121 atttctagcg acaactctag tcctattaat acgcaagcta accaggggat gggtgagatc
    15181 ttagagtcaa atcttgttaa ccgtgatgag ccaatgcaag tagatgaaga tttgtatcgt
    15241 gaagtcatga ataatgtggt aggggaagcc acaatggaaa ctataaatcc tatcctactt
    15301 cttcctgacc taccaactag taatcccgaa ccggtggata ctgaagatag tccactgtct
    15361 actgaagata gtccactgtc tatgatgtca gacagtgaat tcttcgagct agaacgggaa
    15421 atatctaagc taggaaagtc tataggaaga gacaagaaag gacaaagtag ttataagtag
    15481 gggcgcaagc tcttactggt agatagctat aggtattata taagctatct accgtagggg
    15541 acataattta tttggtagaa tgctgacctt gcatgttaga aggctcggtt cgaatccgag
    15601 tgtctccata taagcttgtg aagctcaatt ggttgagcag aacgtttaag ttgtaagata
    15661 taatatttaa acttcgctat tagtagagaa ttggaggtct cgactaattc cggctcaata
    15721 tccctccggg attagggatt agcaagctct agcttgctaa tttcgaagaa ataacaaatg
    15781 gttaatagct acgagtattc ccgattccct aacgaagtgt acccatcctt cggagggata
    15841 cacttcgtta gggatacact tcgttaggga tacacttcgt tagggagagc tcgccctaat
    15901 aaaaaagcac atgtaactca atcggtagag tgaaatattg aagctatttt tgttgtaagt
    15961 tcaagtctta ccgtgtgcat ataaaagtgt agctttagct tgctaattct tatagtaggc
    16021 ggaggctcta gcttcgcatg cgccttactc gaacgagaaa aaaaaataaa ggaagaggcg
    16081 gagcctattc gttaccgcct tattttagag cttgctgatt cgtgaaacga atattactat
    16141 ccatatccct ccgggatatg gatatgcttg cccgattcgt accacgaata ccgaagggat
    16201 acacttcgtt agtgctaatc catatccctc cgggagagat ttcgtctagg caagctcgat
    16261 acttcgtcta cctgagggaa tatggatatg cactactctt attttttttt acttctcgtg
    16321 ctataaggga ctttagtata atggtgaatg catatgactt ttaatcatta aaatgtaggt
    16381 tcgaatcctg caagtcctat atttctagct agcgaggata aggtacactt cgttagggag
    16441 ggaaaaaaat acaggcggta acgaagtccc ctcttatatt ttcgtcgcgg aagaatcttc
    16501 cgcgaaaatc cgcaagcgac cctcccagcc tacgcctact cgtatagcag tagacttcgt
    16561 ctctccgcag gagcaagctc cccctaacga agtgtgaggc acgccaccca tccttcggag
    16621 agagagcttg ccctagatga agtctcgagc ttgcgtagtc cttacacttc gttaggagta
    16681 cgctccgcta aaaaaagaaa taaatttctt ttttttttac tccggtagtc ccctaacgaa
    16741 gtgtactcgt caagaagaat gcccccactt cgttgggatt aggagaagtc tcgagctagc
    16801 tgagtcctaa tcccgacggg gatatggatt acacaattaa aagcaggcat gtcggaatgg
    16861 aagacgaagt cgttttaggt gcgacgggta ttattaccat agaggttcaa gtcctcttgc
    16921 ctgtacatta ataattattt agcctactcc ctagtttaat tacgagcttt agcttgctga
    16981 gtccgaagga ctatagcgat taaaaaaaaa aaaaagcaaa gttcgaggct tcgcctatcc
    17041 gatattcgtg gaacgaatcg cgcaatattt tttttcttcg agcttactag tactaatccg
    17101 gctccgccgg atatgtacta taaaaaaaaa aatcccgcaa gctctggtgg cgtgcctcac
    17161 acttcgttag gaagagctcg ctgatgaggc gaagcctact ccggactatt gaatagggga
    17221 ggggctatct tgcctcctat atctatatcc tgtcgattaa tgggtagatc ataaattttt
    17281 ggtatttaca gtcggtgttc gaatcaccgc aggataattt tatcttaata ttagtagcga
    17341 agcgcgaagc gcgaagcgcg aagcatatcc ttcgaatttt tttttatcta atcccaacga
    17401 agtggggata ttcgacgagc cccctaacga agtgtgaggc acgccaccca tccttcggag
    17461 ggagagtagg ctgattcctt agctcgcgga ttttttcctg tatttcatat cccttacggg
    17521 atcagaaatt agtggctggc tgatttcgaa gaaatatgcc ctgatcccgt agggataagc
    17581 acagaaaaaa aatatcccag agggggcatt gttctggaat agggggagct tgcgtagtgc
    17641 ttacacttcg ttaggagtac gctccgctaa aaaaagaaat aaatttattt ttttttactc
    17701 cgggagtatt tcatagcaag ctcctgctaa ctaaagcaac taaagctaga tttattaagg
    17761 tagacataac tcaatcggta gagtggttat ttgtggtgta acttgttctc ggttcgatcc
    17821 cgagtgttta ccctaggagc tgtctctatc catatagcca gcatatataa gctaaagcta
    17881 gaattagtgc gctagcttgc cctctttgtt caggggaacg aaattccttc tatagtaggc
    17941 taaagcttta gcttgcgaga gtaagaaagt tcgaggcttc gcctatccga cccctgaatc
    18001 agtagccttc gcctagcctt cgcctagcct tcgcctagcc ttcgctagcg gagcgtactc
    18061 tccataagaa tgccaccaaa gggggcattc ttctaggagg aagattcttc catatttctt
    18121 cgaaattagt atgctccgct agaaaataca gcaataaaaa aaaagaaata aatttcgaag
    18181 aaatatggag aagtctatgt atttattagg cggaggttac tgctctcgtt ccctcttcga
    18241 accataacct cctcttactc gcaagctcgt agtaatatgc tattaagcaa gcctaagtag
    18301 tttaaatggt taaaactcta atttcatacg ttagtaatga gaattcgatt ttctcctaag
    18361 gctcgccgtg aggccatggt taagtctaat taactagcaa aacacttaaa aaaaaaaatg
    18421 attatattat caataatact agttttactt tcaaacgccg tcaatataag acgagatata
    18481 tcgatactat ttaataggat agcgatatta atattaattt attgtatttt acatgatatc
    18541 tcttctttag ctgttgtaac taaaggagtc ggtttacatg gtggtttatt acttatgaca
    18601 aatatcacac aaatattcca tatttttatc tttttagtta gtatattaat attacaatta
    18661 actagttttt accctagaaa agtatgagtg tcagaatatt cttctttaaa agatttattg
    18721 ttatataaat ttatttatta taacacaaaa ataataaata aaatgggaga acattttaaa
    18781 attattgaat atcctaaaca acaacaacct gggaagttgt ttcaattatt aagggataaa
    18841 ctgtcaaatt ccggggaagc cctaaagctt ttgataccaa atctggttga attataccgt
    18901 ggtggatgaa ctaattactc atgtatggta acaagtcaaa agattcttga aaaaggaatg
    18961 ggtaatcgcg gatctaagtc aacagtattt gtgcgcaagc tatatactgt tgtaaaagag
    19021 caacgagtag acggcagttg taatgggtta gtaattaatc cattgttaag gtgtactcta
    19081 agaggattcg aaagaatatc ctgatatgga atcccatcta atcaaattct aatcaaacgc
    19141 tattatacaa ctaatgattc aaatactaat attgaatcag aaatatctac tattaataaa
    19201 gagagtttta aattaaatcc ttgatttata acaggattta cagacggaga tggttcattc
    19261 actatttcta cctctaaaaa gaaatcaggt acaggttgaa aaattcatcc tacatttact
    19321 attgggttgg atataaaaga tttagacatt ctaattcaat ttaaagctta ctttaatgct
    19381 ggtaaaatct acaaaagtaa aagaggaata atctattata caataggttc aactaaagat
    19441 ttactaaaac atgttttacc tcattttgat aagtatcctt tatcatctct taagttgaag
    19501 gactacttag tatttaagag aatacttctt cttatgcaga aaggggaaca tcaatcttta
    19561 tctggtttgt tcaaaatctt ctctgaaaga gctaatttaa ataagggatt acctaaggtc
    19621 gtagaagaag aatatcctga tttaaaacct gcagtgattc cagaacttaa aatagcccct
    19681 acgataaacc ctgactgatt agctggattt ataacagctg aagcatcttt ctttatttct
    19741 atctatccaa gtaaagatag aaaagtagga tatgcagtga gtctagtatt tagtttaagt
    19801 caacatgcta aagatttaga tttactaaaa agaattgcgg attctttaga gtgtggaata
    19861 gtaagaaaac ataaatctcg tgaagcagtc gaattagtta ttactaagtc agaggacata
    19921 aatcaaaaat tgacacctct tttatctaaa catactctat caggagtaaa gttattagat
    19981 ttcgagagat ttaaaaaagc ctctatttta ataaatagta aagcacattt aacatctgaa
    20041 ggtattaaat taataaaaga tattaaagat acaatgtata atagaggact gtagattatc
    20101 ttattaattt cactaggtta tgggtactgg ctataatctg taccctgacg gtgggtttaa
    20161 gataatcgat tagaatttgt atgataaatc cataattatc gttaattata ctatttgtaa
    20221 ttacaggtgc agtattatta atgtcaacta atgatttagt atctattttc ctggctatag
    20281 aattacaaag ttatggtctt tatatattaa gtactatata tagaaattca gaactatcta
    20341 ctacaggagg tttaatatac tttttattag gaggattaag ctcatgtttt atcttattag
    20401 gaactagttt attatatgct aattcaggta ctactaactt agatggttta tatatcataa
    20461 ctagtataag tgatctttct acaaatttat gatatacacc ttattatatt aatctttctt
    20521 tagtaatatt tacaatagga ttcttattta aagtaagtgc agcaccattc catttctgat
    20581 cacctgaaaa aggacttagg gaatccttat caacatacgt tgggtgtaaa ctatcaaatt
    20641 ccagggaacc cctaaagctt ctggtactaa gccatatatg aaaatgtatg agtggctgaa
    20701 ttaattactc aggtatagta acaagccaga agatgagtga aaacaaaatg ggcgatcgtg
    20761 gatctaagtc agtaatacat gagactaaac agtcatgtat tattgtaaaa gagcaacgag
    20821 taaatggtag ttgatgcggt attaatatac cgcatttaag atatactcta gtgggcttcg
    20881 gaagaagtta tcaagttaaa accctttcta accaaattat tcaaagacaa ttttattctt
    20941 cggagtctaa cctagataat agccaactgc gtcaggatcc ttgatttatc tcgggattct
    21001 ctgacgcaga aggatgcttt atggttctag tacgtaaatc accaaaaagc aaactaggat
    21061 gacaaataga ggctaatttc acaattaatc ttcatgtaag agacctagat cttttaaaac
    21121 ttattcagag ctttagcttc gccagccact actttggagt tggaagaata ggtaaagaaa
    21181 gaaatggttg tcgtgatttt acaataggtt ctttagatca aataataacc aaagtaatac
    21241 ctcattttga taaatatcct ttaaaaacta ataaatattc tgattattta ttatttaaac
    21301 aagttgttat gatgatgcaa cgtggggaac atttaacagc tgaaggttta caaaaaataa
    21361 taggtattag agcttcttta aatagaggat taaccccttt actattagaa gccttcccta
    21421 atactgttgc tttagtaaga ccattattac caccacttaa aaatgtcaaa ttagatcctt
    21481 aatgagtagc tggttttacg agtggtgatg gttgttttaa agttagtatt agagaatcta
    21541 aattacataa aagaggaagt cgtgtagtat tactttttgt agtaactcaa cacattagag
    21601 atgaattatt attgaaaagt ttagtagatt tctttgggtg tgtaggcgaa gcctcaaaac
    21661 ttattcttat aaagattata ttgagttcag atgtcaatca ttcaaagata attatgaaaa
    21721 gattttacct tttttcgata aataccctat cgttggcgtt aaatctaagg atttcaaaga
    21781 ttgagctaaa gtagctaaaa tgatacaaac aaaagttcat ttaactaacg aaggtttcga
    21841 tcagattcgc caaataagaa caggaatgaa taaaggtaga tatctaaaat agactactct
    21901 ggttcatgca gtattttttt tcttatagtc cttcggactc agcaggctct aaaattacga
    21961 gcttgctagt gctccgaagg aagcactacc ctattatata aagttgttct tttctttaat
    22021 ttggacgata aattttacag tcgtcatgtg gacgtatatg acgctatacc tacaatagta
    22081 acaacattcg tggctataat agccaaaatt tctatattta tattattatt acaattagtg
    22141 tattatacta acagtagttt ttcagaaatg agttgaacat ttattttact aataagttca
    22201 ctattctcat taataatagg aactgtggta ggtttaactc aatttagaat taaaagatta
    22261 tttgcttata gtactatatc tcacgtagga tttatacttt tagcattagg tatatctagt
    22321 gttgaatcta ctcaagcatt tatattctat ttaacacaat attctataag taatttaaat
    22381 gcatttgtta tattaatagc tatagggttc tctttatatt gttatataag tgaaaacaaa
    22441 gaacatgaag aattaatgga caaaaacaat tcacctgcca agaggtctag gaaacttcta
    22501 tatagggtat tatggccaaa ctccggggac gtcctaaagc ttctggtacc aagctgtagt
    22561 cgaaaggcta caagtggatc aattaatcac tgatgtacgg taacaagcca taagataatc
    22621 gaaagagcaa tggattaccg tggatctaag tcaacagtac gtgtgcgcaa gctatatact
    22681 gttgtaaaag agcaacgagt agacggtcat agatgtatta atttaatgca tttaaggtat
    22741 gctctaatgg gtttcgaaag aaattatcaa atcagaatcc tttctaaaca attaattatg
    22801 ccttccttga gaagatcata tacttctcta tctgtaaatc ctaatttgaa atctacagcc
    22861 accggtaccc taaacccttt attcttaact ggtttctccg acgctgaatc taattttact
    22921 gtgagaatat ttaagagtaa tacagtaaaa gtagggtgat gtgtacaacc tgtattccaa
    22981 atcgaattac acaaaaaaga tcttaatgta ttagaaaaaa tttcttcatt cctaggggta
    23041 ggtaaaattt accataaaga agaatcttct atatatatgg tacaatcttt aagagatata
    23101 gatgtaataa taaaccactt tgaaaaatat cctctcttaa ccaaaaaatt ggaggatttt
    23161 caattgttct ctcaaattgt tactttaatt cataaaaaag aacatttgac tattacaggt
    23221 tgacataaaa ttatatctct tagagcttct atgaataagg gtctttctac ctttatgaaa
    23281 actacgtttc ctgatattat tccagctaca agaccaagtc gttcagacga agagttaata
    23341 aactctaaga ttgatcctta ttgaatggca ggttttgtag caggagaagg gtgttttagt
    23401 attagaatta ctaaatcgtt aactttaaaa acaggatatc aagtacaatt aaggtttaat
    23461 gtaactcaac attctatcga taaggtattt atgaatagct tagttgcctt ctgaggttgt
    23521 ggtaaagtgt ttttaagatt tagagagaat aaagtggatt ttcaaatcct aaaattaaaa
    23581 gatctgaccg ataaagttat tcctttattc caaagtatat ctttacaagg tgtaaaatca
    23641 aaagattttg ccgatttttg taaagcagtt gatataatga aagtaaaggg ccatttaact
    23701 aacgaaggtt tagatcaaat acgtagatta aaagcaggta tgaatagagg tagagaataa
    23761 ttttgttatg catagtccat atccccccca cttcgtcgta gacgaagtct cgggattagt
    23821 agccttctga tgagtcgaag gctactaatc ccaccgaagg gggggatatg gactactcat
    23881 cagcaagcta tatcccccct tcggtgggat agacgaagtc tcagcaggct aaggaataaa
    23941 aaaaaatata ttttttttta tactaagcaa gctagccttc atagcaagct cttctgtgct
    24001 tctgtgcgaa gcatacagaa atatgcataa ctttattaac ttatgtataa ttatttgtaa
    24061 gataaatctg accgccgtga tacaattagt aactcaactg aaaggatatt tttatataaa
    24121 tcctttctta gctataagtt tagctattac tatcttttca tttgtaggag ttcctccttt
    24181 aataggattc tttggaaaac aaatggtgtt aagtgcagcc ttagataaag gtcttatctt
    24241 cttatcttta atcgcaatat taactagtgt aataggagga gtttattatt taggtatagt
    24301 aaaagaaatg ttctttagtt tacctgaata taaaataaat ccattattag aaactcttac
    24361 cttaagaggt aatgttgtag atgataatca aaaaataatt aaacaattaa agtttaacta
    24421 taaaaatata gctatatcaa gtccgatttc ttttgtaatt tctataatta cacttgttat
    24481 tctattattt ttatttatga acaaagaatg actaagcatg ggtaaataaa aaaataccat
    24541 tctctgtaat gaataaatta aaaagaataa ctttattatt attccgaatt aggaatactt
    24601 caacgcgggg gctcagacta atcctcttga agtaaaacag tgccgcctta taggaagtga
    24661 ttacagcttc tgaataagat tcgttaccta agctagtcct tagtattcaa ataattaata
    24721 aataatcatg aaaaattaca aatttaacga gctcgccgtt ttaagaataa acttagataa
    24781 actaagattt ttttctacac ataccgttag aagtagacaa gctgtaaaca tagaacatat
    24841 caataattat atttcaaata ttaataacaa tgacgacgaa gtcgtaccaa taaatccttg
    24901 atttgttaca ggatttacgg acgctgaagg ttcttttatg atccatttag aaaagaataa
    24961 ggataaatgg agagtaagac ctacattcca aattaagtta gatataagag atttatcttt
    25021 attggaagaa ataaaaatat attttaataa tacaggttca atcaatactt ctaacaagga
    25081 atgtgtatac aaagtaagat ctttaaagga tatatctata ataatatctc attttgataa
    25141 gtataattta attacacaaa aaaaagctga ctttgagtta ttcaaactaa taattaataa
    25201 attaaatagc caggaacatt taagttatga agtaggcgcc acagttttac aagaaattat
    25261 tagtattcgt gcttcaatga acttaggttt atcatcatca gttaaagaag attttccaca
    25321 tattataccg gtaataagac ctttaattga aaatatggta atacctcatc ctgagtggat
    25381 ggccggattt gtatctggag agggttcttt ttctgtgtat actacatcag atgataaata
    25441 tgtgtcattg agttttagag tttctcagca taataaagat aaacaactat tgaaatcttt
    25501 cgtagatttt tttggttgtg gagggtttaa ttaccataat aaaggtaata aggctgtaat
    25561 ttttgttact agaaaatttg aagatattaa tgataagatt attccattat ttaacgaata
    25621 taaaattaaa ggtgttaaat ataaagattt taaagactga tccttagtag ctaaaatgat
    25681 agaatcaaaa agtcatttaa ctacgaatgg atataaagaa atatgtaaaa taaaagaaaa
    25741 tatgaactca tatagaaaga gttctgtaaa ttaaaatttg tcctagcttt gctagaaaat
    25801 atgaattgcc cccttgataa tacattatgt attgcattga aaattggata aattgcaaga
    25861 agatttatta gtataaccag ctaattaaat atttgcagcg aagtttagtt taattaaaac
    25921 taaaaccgtt caacgactaa tttaccctat tttttgatta ttagagctct agtgcatatt
    25981 tcggctgagc cgaaatatgc actagcctta attataaaaa aaaatcgtaa aataaaatcc
    26041 aatattactt taagtaagta ataatgacat agtctgaaca atatagaaat atattgaaat
    26101 attaataagt cgggacgata gcttcgcccc ttcttattaa taattaacaa tcttgaccat
    26161 attggtacaa attttattta ataattaaat gagtagtgta acttttcttt ttgtttttgt
    26221 tactatttta acaatagttt ttttacttct taatttcata cttgcccctc ataaccctaa
    26281 aaattgtatc gggaaatcaa taaattgggg aaaactgcca aattccgggg aacccctaaa
    26341 gcttctggta ctaagccata tatgaaaatg tatgagtggc tgaattaatt actcaggtat
    26401 agtaacaagc cagaagatga gtgaaaacaa aatgggcgat cgtggatcta agtcagtaat
    26461 acatgagact aaacagtcat gtattattgt aaaagagcaa cgagtagacg gtagttgtaa
    26521 tgcgggtaaa tccgcattat taaagtgtac tctagtggac ttcaaaagaa gttatcagat
    26581 caaaatccct tctaacccta taattttaac aagaaatttt tctacactag taggtgagct
    26641 agcttcgcta gaacaaagtt ccctcccccc taaattagat ccttcatacg ttactggatt
    26701 tacagatggt gaaggttctt ttatattaac aataataaaa gataacaaat ataaattagg
    26761 ttgacgtgta gcatgtagat ttgtaataag cttacataaa aaagatttag tgttattaaa
    26821 tagtttaaaa aactttttta acactggtag tgtctttctt atgggtaaag gtgctgcaca
    26881 gtatcgtgtt gaatctttaa caggtttatc tattataatt aaccattttg atagatatcc
    26941 tttaaatact aaaaaacaag cagattacat gttatttaag ctagcttata atttaattat
    27001 aaacaaaagt catcttacgg aaaaaggatt atcagaactt gtttctttaa aagctgttat
    27061 gaataacggt ttaaaggatg aattaaaaat tgcttatcct aacatcactc ctgtattaag
    27121 acctgaaatt ccattatctc ttaatataga tcctctttga ttagcaggat ttacagacgc
    27181 cgaaggttgt tttagtgttg tagtatttaa atctaaaaca tctaaaatcg gagaagcggt
    27241 aaaattaagt tttattataa ctcaaagtgt tagagatgag tttttaataa aaagtctaat
    27301 tgaatattta ggatgtggtt atacaagttt agatggtaga ggtgcaattg attttaaagt
    27361 atctgatttt tctagtctaa aaaatattat tattccattt tatgataaat attacataca
    27421 tggtaataaa agtttagatt ttaaagattt tagtagagtt gtaacactga tggaaaataa
    27481 aaaacattta accaaacaag gactagatga aataaaaaaa atccgtaatg caatgaatac
    27541 aaatagatag agcttgcgta gtcccccttc ggcggagaag tctcttcgtg tattccatat
    27601 ccctttggtt agacgaagtc tcagcgagct aaggaatcag caagctccga atattaatta
    27661 taagcacaca cgcactaaat tcatatgtta aaattatagg taagagaaat ttgatttaaa
    27721 cgtatcaaga aaaatatagt atttttgaat gtggttttca tagtttcctt ggtcaaaata
    27781 gaactcaatt cggtgttaaa ttcttcatat ttgcattagt ttatcttctt ctagatttag
    27841 aaatattagt aatatatcca tatggtataa gcgtttatga aaatggtatt tatggattaa
    27901 tagtagtgct aatttttatt ggtataatta cagcaggatt tgtatttgaa ttaggtaaaa
    27961 atgcattgaa aatagatagt agacaatcca ataattattt ttataaatca aaaaaattta
    28021 ttaatatgtt tactgaacat aagtagtatt ccagtagacg gctatccgac cgagcttgcg
    28081 agcttgcccc ttcgtgaaac gagtagtcct ccttagcctg cgtacccgag acttcgtctg
    28141 tatttcatat cccttacggg atcagaaatt agacgaagtg ggtccgcctg ggatacgacg
    28201 agtacacttc gttaggggac tattaaaaag tataaaagta tgaaagcgtg aacggggtat
    28261 aggcgaagcc tcgaactttg ttccaggcgc aagcttcgct agataaaaaa aaatacccac
    28321 acgcacactt gttaaactat tacatatact aacctccacc ctaatagcct ccttaatata
    28381 ttaatttgtg aagtttaata gtgagcgcga tcgatatcac ctacatttca ttagggaatc
    28441 aggaggctcg agccccgggg ggggcaactc gatataaact tctaacagga cgatagtagc
    28501 ttcgctaggg aaaaataata agagtagtag gcatatttct ccgaaatcat gagtccgaag
    28561 gactactact gcctattctt attttttttt acgagtattt cctccgaagg atggaaatcg
    28621 cgccgaaggg ggtcgctatt taaggatact taatagtccg gtccattaag agttatttta
    28681 aaaataaact aaaacctttt actatgtata tcaatagacc ccgatgttag atttagtaac
    28741 cattatggtt gaagcctcaa agcttattgg agccggttta gcaactatag gtctagcggg
    28801 ggctggagta ggaataggtg tagtgtttgg gtgtttaatt ataggtgtgg ctagaaatcc
    28861 ttctttaaaa aatcaattat tttcatactc tatattaggg tttgctttct cagaagcaac
    28921 tgcgtagagg caaatagcgc agtataaaga gggtgaattg caaagaggac ataatattta
    28981 ttatgtaaat ttgcagcgaa gtttaatata atacaataat atatattaaa accgttcaac
    29041 gactagtaga tgagtaaagt attaacaata attctacgat cagcgccctc atattttata
    29101 ttataaaata taagacatag tctagataag agagaaatct cttaatattt aaagtatata
    29161 tggcttttta tttaatctta aaattcaatt ttatatgtag aaaaatctcg actaaaatta
    29221 ataacaccac atttaattcg ccaagtagtc aaaatcctat taaaacgtat tatgaccctt
    29281 taaatgaaag agaaataata cgtaaagata ataatgggaa aatcggggta tatgtttgac
    29341 aaaataaaat caataacaaa atgtatgtag gtagtggtga tcctttatat ttaagattaa
    29401 gtgattatta tcaactttga tatcttaaac ataaagataa tctttatata gttagatctc
    29461 taaataagta ttctatgagt agttttatat tacatattat ggagtatagt gattcagata
    29521 atgttattaa atgtgaacaa aaatgaatcg atattttaaa acctgaatat aatttaacac
    29581 ctttagcggg tagtactaaa ggatttaaac atagtttaga ggctaaagat aaaatgagaa
    29641 tagctgctac aggtagaaag catacagatg aagttaaaga tcttatgagt aaaaatcgtc
    29701 aaggtttaaa caatagtttt tataataaaa cacatacacc cgagactata gagaaattaa
    29761 gaaatatagc tcaaaataga actcatcttc ctgttaaagg gttagatgta gaaataacag
    29821 atattgaaac taaaattact actacttata gtagtgtaag agaagcagct agttacttaa
    29881 actcggatat taaaacatta ttaagaagag aaaaatctca gttaataaaa ggtaccaata
    29941 agccatataa aaataaatat attattacca taataagagg taataattaa aaaaaaagta
    30001 tttgctttaa tgatggcttt attattatta tatgttgtat aataatattt ttatagcgga
    30061 gcgtgtgtat ttttttcgag cttactagta ctaataccct aattccctaa cgaagtgtat
    30121 ccctacactt cgttagggaa taggatacac ttcgttagga atacacaaat tcagaaggct
    30181 aaagaggaaa aaaaaatttt ttagtcttag ctagcttgga ctaattattt taccccttcc
    30241 ccccccgggg gggggggggg gggggggggg tgagctctcg ttcacgagag cttactcctc
    30301 cccctcttag ggttttatat ttctagctat agcgaggagc ttcgttcctc gctatagcta
    30361 tataaagcta aaagctaaag ctagctatat aacaggcggc aattctatta tacttatact
    30421 acagcaactg ctgtaccttt gcatggctgg ctgtatatag ccagcagctg ctatataact
    30481 aattacaagt attgcttata taagcagcag gtcggctata agctgtatat atagacatat
    30541 aattagaaat tttatattaa aaatttatat atgaaacatt tatttaatac atttattaat
    30601 tttgatgcac ctatgccttg aggtatatat ttccaagaca gtgcgacacc tcaaatggag
    30661 ggattagtgg aacttcatga ttatcgtgaa taagagccaa attccgggga caccctaaag
    30721 ctcctaatac caagctatag ccaaaaggct ataagtggct gaactaatca ctcgggtatg
    30781 gtaataagtt aggcagattc tagctataga aatgggcaat cgcggatcta agtcagtaat
    30841 aaaattactg taaaagagca acgagtagat ggttcttcta tgcctgtgta cccaggtatg
    30901 gtaaggtgta ctctagtcgc caggaaactg gtttttggga gaaaaaactt gactttattt
    30961 ttacgttatg acaaatagtt cataataata aatttagatc ataaaaacgt ggagccctca
    31021 ataagattaa taatctattg atctcgatct aataaacagt taaacatagg gagtagctta
    31081 gtaggaatac caccctaagc agcctttgca cagtttaacg gattagataa atatatggaa
    31141 aatccaagta ataataaatc aaagttaaat ccccactatg tcacaggttt ttcagatggt
    31201 gagtcttgtt ttcatctatc tatagggaaa aattccaagt ataaaatagg ttattatgta
    31261 aacccgggat ttactatagt tttacataaa aaagatgaac ttttattaag aagtattcaa
    31321 agtttttttg gaggaatagg gaatttaaag gtactaccga atatagtaca atatagagtt
    31381 ttttcattaa aagacttaga tattatacta aatcattttg ataattaccc cttaataaca
    31441 aaaaaacata cagattttct tttatttaaa gaagcattag ctttaataaa aaataaagaa
    31501 cacttaacta tagagggatt taataaaatt atagccttaa aatcttctat gaatttaggt
    31561 ttacctgaag tcttaaaaga atcattccct gatatactag gaagaaaaat agaacctttt
    31621 gatctacctt ctgtattgaa cccttattga gtagcaggat ttacagatgg tgagggttgt
    31681 ttttgaataa aaactttaaa ggcagtcggc ggagccgcgc caaacaaaga aggattaaga
    31741 tcagttatag gttttcaaat ctctcagcat agtagagacc tacctttaat ggagaaattc
    31801 attagttttt ttgagtgtgg tagattagaa caaacagggt cagcctatag cttagttgtt
    31861 actaagttat ctcttatcaa tgaaaagata attccttttt atatggctta ccctattcta
    31921 ggctctaaat ctgaagattt taaggattga tgtagagcag tccaattaaa aaaccacaaa
    31981 gctcacttaa caccacaagg gcttaaagaa atcttaaata taaaatctag tattaattct
    32041 tctagaaagt aaaactgtct agcgagctcc tctttataaa cctgcaacat agtgggaaaa
    32101 cagtaaccca aaattaaagt taatatatta tatatatata ttcggataat atcatgtact
    32161 atttagtttt aattttattt gctgtaggat gaatattatt ttctataatg aaaaattttg
    32221 catcaactaa aacacaaata tcacataaat acttaaatca cggtagagat gtgccgactc
    32281 aaaagtgttt taagtttaac tccatatata aattttttta taataatcac cggtcttaca
    32341 gtacaacatc ctcttcctct agtagcgtaa agttttacga agatgctttt tcaatgagaa
    32401 aattaattat taaggataat aaagataaat caggaattta taaatgaacc aataaaataa
    32461 cgaatgatat atacattgga caatctataa gtttagctaa aagatttatt agatatttta
    32521 accttagtta tttaaaaaat agagaaactc ttgtaataag tagagcttta attaaatatg
    32581 ggtattctaa tttttcactt gagatattag aatattgcga tatagctaat ttaacagaaa
    32641 gagaacaata ctacatggat aaattaaatc caagatataa tactttaaaa atagctggtt
    32701 cttcatcagg ccataagctt agtgaagaga ctaagacaaa aattagtaaa tctttaaaag
    32761 gagtctatat tcaagaaaaa tcagctttgt atggccgtac tcatacagaa gaaactaaag
    32821 ctcttatgtc ttcaaacaat tctaatgaaa ataacccatt atttggtaaa actcattcgt
    32881 tagaaactaa agagttaatg agacaaaagg ctttaggtag aaagcattct gaagaaactc
    32941 tattaaaaat gagtactagt agaggtcatc ttgtctatat acatgaaaaa tgtgattcag
    33001 aaggatttaa attaataggt agttttgttt caattagaaa agcagctaaa tttttagata
    33061 ttagtgctaa tactgtaaga ctttatataa attcaggtga aatatttaaa gatagatata
    33121 aatttactgg agatcgttaa acttaaaaaa aaaactatga gtaaaatttc actatatgct
    33181 ggaaactcct aaagccttta ggtactataa agatgacgaa gatatgcttt atcagtgata
    33241 accctaaagg atgtacaatg gactatcagc aggaaaccac caaatataga cagagcgagc
    33301 ttgttatgaa agaccgccct atatttcagt aggatcctta gagactaaac gtggaaacct
    33361 tatataaggt aagatatagt ccagttaagt atgaaagtac ttaagaatcg acattaatcg
    33421 aattaatatg aactatcact cctgcagtta tattaatatt aatagctttc ccttctttca
    33481 aattattata tttaatggat taaagtctta tttagtccac cgaacaaaat atactttgtt
    33541 tggttaaaga ggaagaattt caagaaaaac tgtagagagc ttgctagtgc acagcactac
    33601 ttcagttaac ttgaagcgta gcttgtataa attagatttc cgtctttaga tggtataaag
    33661 caagaacgtt caacgactag aagataaatc ttatctaagg atattatttt cctatcacga
    33721 gcttacgcca tgatagagta tcctccgaga attaatttaa ataatctagg cgcgaacgaa
    33781 gcccgctctt attttaaaac caaattttcg atgacatagt ctgaaccata ttgaaaaata
    33841 tggaaattaa agtagaacct ttaattaaca acattgatag ttaataagag ctctacaacg
    33901 ttagtgagat ttataaattt cctgaatggt agacctatat taaaaaatgt acttaaacat
    33961 ttatacacat taagaaacaa gtataattgc tacaatcaaa ttagtaaaac atcccctata
    34021 gatacaccct taaaaaataa aagtttaact tatttattca ataaaagatt ttcaggtatg
    34081 cggtgttgct ttgctgcacc tttcggtaaa agaaattata gtatttcata ttctaccaca
    34141 gtagctagca cattaaacgg acatagttta acagatactt gtgatataaa aatgaaaaat
    34201 ttctatgaat gatttagtgg ttttaccgat gcagagggat ctttttatat agctataagt
    34261 aaaaactgtt cttttagatt tcaaattaat ttacataagg atgatttaaa tgtattatac
    34321 tatatccatc aatcattagg ttttggagag gttagatctt acaataatta cgcgtcattt
    34381 actgttacta gattaaaaga tatagctcaa cttattaata tttttgacaa gttccctctt
    34441 caaggttcaa aatgacttaa ttatagagat tttgtattgg cttttcagct ttatactaat
    34501 tcaaataata gttctgatgt actaaaagaa attgccaaat taaaaaacaa tatgaatcgg
    34561 ttaagattag attatactat atctaaagat aaagttatta atataacttc ttactgactt
    34621 ttaggtttta tagagggaga aggttgcttt agtatcaata gacataacaa ctatagatta
    34681 gattttagcc tatctcagtc ttctatagat cttgagttaa tgaaaagcat taaagtatac
    34741 cttgagaatc ttacaggtgc ggaaggtaat tatacaaatg cactagggat ttctgaagta
    34801 agatctaata accctaatca taaatctacc acaagaattg aaactgcccg tatacctttt
    34861 atcactaata ttcttatacc atttttagat agtcttactt gacaaagtaa aaagtattta
    34921 gactttcaag attgaaaaaa tattttgaaa ttaaaagaac aaggccacca tttatccgaa
    34981 aaaggtagta aattaataga tctaataata agtcaaacta ataataacag actatctaca
    35041 tctttaaacc atgtaattgt agatagagaa cagatattag caaaagttaa tgaattactg
    35101 gatggtcctg caaatttcga gataagaaat agtagaaaat ttgtagtttc attgaataaa
    35161 tattatcact cttctcgtaa gaatgtatat gtaataatag tagatgaaaa gggtaataaa
    35221 ttacatgttt tcgactcact agcagattgt gctaagtttt taaatgtcga tcctagtaca
    35281 gtttcaaaaa gaaaaagtaa agaaatacct tttatatttg aaaataaaac tgtttacatt
    35341 aaaaatgaaa aagctagtga ggatggcgca agctcttaaa aaaaaatata ttttttttat
    35401 acgcgcctta aaggttatag ttaacaacct ttacataaaa agtataaatg atagtgaata
    35461 atattaacat atattagtgt ttataacata attggaagtt aatgaccctt ctatgactat
    35521 tttagctgag gggcaccaat gatattgatc atatcagtac ccagatttca tagattcaaa
    35581 tgaagaattt atagaatttg attcttatat agtaccagat tctgatttag aagatggagg
    35641 attaagaatg ttagaggttg ataacagagt aatagttcct gaattaacac atataagatt
    35701 tgtaataaca tctggtgatg ttattcattc ttttgcttgt ccatctttag gtataaaatg
    35761 tgatgcttac ccaggtagat taaaccaagt atcagttttc ataaatagag aaggagtatt
    35821 ctatggtctt taatacatgg ccaaaactgt agtgaaccta tggttataaa tcatcaaatt
    35881 gcgggaacac cctaaagaaa tcttaaccaa gtaagtatgg taacataact tatggcacag
    35941 gcaatgactc gtggtacggt aaaatcaaga tttattattc aatgggcaat ccgcagccaa
    36001 gtaccaattg tagaagtaag cttttatttg gtatgcagtt catcgactag atggtggttg
    36061 gtattattag tattaataat gcttaagata tagtcagacc ctacccgaaa gggtacagaa
    36121 aagtatgagt cttttaccgt attttttgtt aattagatat aatagaggtt attatattta
    36181 gggaccctac aatagtttgc taaacttatt tttaatgtaa gcgcttaaag gtgatataaa
    36241 tcacttattt tccataaact gttgtaacat tgcatggtac aactagtaga agtgttttta
    36301 ataatcactt gttatctgat aagcgtatag gactaagtac tatagcagct ttacctttaa
    36361 caagacattt tagttcaatc agatctttag tcaataattc tgaagcttta gcttcagatc
    36421 atattaatag tggaaaacct actactttat ccgtaattaa taaagtatta ctcaatcaaa
    36481 atttagtagt tactgactct aaattaaaag aattattaaa agttgaaggt gtagaaatag
    36541 aacttcctat atctacaccg aagggtaagg agcttttagc tgaattaaca ggtaaatcta
    36601 agtataaagg tttctctggt gtatatatgt ttatacataa aaatacaggt gataaatatg
    36661 taggttcatc caacctacta agacgtagaa tggactacta ttttaacgga gattatcctt
    36721 tagcaggtaa atttttacct ttactatata aagaaggact agaagctttt aaattaagaa
    36781 tatttaagtt agatagtaat aaatttagca gtcaagacgc tttaatatta gaacaatttt
    36841 atttattaga taaagaattt aacctaaata cattaagagt tgttaacgct ggatcttcaa
    36901 aaggtgatcc tgtatatgtt tatgatctaa cttgcagtat tctttattat cacgctaaat
    36961 ctagaattga attaaaaaga gtattaaata tacacactga aactagtaaa aagtatgtag
    37021 attctaaatt accttatctt aataagttct tattattaag ctatcctata cctacagctt
    37081 taactagcga tatttcttta gaagaattat taggtataat gcaagatgaa agaaaagata
    37141 cttataagtt aggtactcgt acaagtattc cagtagaatt agagattaaa gaaggaaata
    37201 catttgtgag cgaagcttcc aaaggtcata ctttaaaatt tgattcttta acttcttgta
    37261 tggaatattt aagaggatta ggattaataa ttaaaagaga cactctaact aaatacataa
    37321 aaattgaaaa agtgtttcat aatttcttat gtaaatactc tgataaaact ttacctaaaa
    37381 actttgacga aataggatta ataattgatg aatataaaaa gttaaaagta gatacagatt
    37441 cattaataat taatagaaaa aataaaccta tattagttaa aggaggcgcg aagctccata
    37501 tggataaaga atttgacagt ataactgagg caattaaaca ctttgataat ttaaacataa
    37561 aattagatag caaaacttta tatcttcgtt taaaagacgg aaaaatatat aaagattatt
    37621 attttactta taaataatga taagttcaat ataatcttta ctaacattaa aaaattagta
    37681 gggaatcgca atgttcagaa atatgtggaa ttcttcacag ttcaatgcct atagttatag
    37741 aatctgtaaa tatagataaa tttgtgcatt gactatattc agtttaatag tgcgagtgtc
    37801 gcaaacggcg aactaggatt gccctattcc ctattcccgg ctacgccggg aataagcaag
    37861 ctctaaaata aagttcttta tttttttgat tgctggattt tagagcctgc tgattcccgc
    37921 cttcggcggg aataagtatt gcgccgacct ataccaggcg caagctcgaa aaaaaatatc
    37981 cgtaggaata gtctacgcgc aagcttttcg ctatggagaa gggctagctt cgctagagaa
    38041 tacgtggccc cttctttatt ttttttttat ttatcgctag ctgaagcttc tctgctccta
    38101 cggagagctt gcttattcgt gaaacgaata ttcggagaaa attagcaagc gaccccgtgc
    38161 ttaaatttgg aggagctagc cgatttcttc aaaaccggca agctagcgct acttattaaa
    38221 aaaagggata ttagtttaat ggtagaacaa gatggtacgg tcatcttgat tgtagttcaa
    38281 gtctacaata tccttagtat agttataggt aatttggagg cgcatattta agtgtagcat
    38341 attcccgagc tcgctagtgc taatttcgaa gaaatatgca ctactcccta ttcgaggggt
    38401 attttttttt cttcgatata ggcgcaagcg accccttact cggggaaaaa aatcgcgcaa
    38461 gcatatccat atccctccgg gtacgcaggc taagggtagc gctaactcta gcaataaaaa
    38521 aaaataaata gagagcttgc tatgaaatac accacgctac ttattttaaa tcaaaaggat
    38581 attagtttaa tggtaaaact agatgtttcg gccatcttga ttgcagttca agtctgcaat
    38641 atccttagta caattatagg taattttgtt tatcaatagt tatacttata attatgggtt
    38701 tgcagttcat cgactaaatg gaggttggta aataattact agtcctacgg accagcaagc
    38761 tctaattatt tgcttaagat atagtcaggc ataacttaaa ggttatggaa tatccccagc
    38821 ccacctaagg gaattaaatt cctatggtaa aggggagaaa acgaagagga agtattgcgt
    38881 atctggtctg tatacctgga acgtttagag atacgcatta ttttataatg tatatcttaa
    38941 ggggtagaat ttaaaggtaa aacttgatga ctataatatc ataaaagttg tagttcaatt
    39001 ctacaatacc tctagtctaa tttaattatt atactaatag agccataaat tatggttccc
    39061 gaacaatttg ttatattaaa taaaaatatg agtttaacct tattactttt tttaatagga
    39121 atcttaggat tcgtatttaa tagaaaaaat ttgatactta tgcttatttc tatagaaata
    39181 atgctattat ctataacatt cctaatattg gtaagttctg ttaatatcga tgatataata
    39241 ggacaaacgt atgccattta cattattgtc gttgccggtg cagaatctgc gatcggttta
    39301 gctattctag tagcttttta tagattagct tcacattatg ctccaggtag tattaatagg
    39361 gcttcaactt ctaatattca atcactcaac agagtttcag acttaagaaa ggtaaattct
    39421 tatcctttca aagttcccgg tacttttatt agaaattact ctactacaag agtaatgagc
    39481 ttacatcctt gatttgtcac aggtttcaca gatgctgaag gttgtttttg aataggtgta
    39541 agaaatgatc ctagaaataa aacaggatga tgtgttcaag cttttttcca gattgcatta
    39601 cataaaaaag atgtagcact cttaaacaac atacaaagtt atttcggtgg aattggtact
    39661 gtggctgtga gaggtgacag atgttatttt atagtaagtt ctttaaaaca aattataaaa
    39721 gttattatcc ctcactttga cgctcatcct ttaatcacaa ataaattggt agattataga
    39781 ttatgaaaat ctattatttc tataatggaa gctaaaagac atttaactgt ggaagggtta
    39841 aatgaaataa taagaatgaa atcatcctta aatttaggtt tatctgatga gatccaggac
    39901 gcttttgcag aaactctttc tactaatcca aaccaagaaa ggtcatggaa ccctgcagaa
    39961 tctataccac atggaatgtg aatggctgga tttacatcag gggagggctc tttctttgtt
    40021 aatatattca aatcaactca tcacagggtg ggatatcagg taagattagg gtttgaaata
    40081 gctcaacata ttagggatga attaactatg gcaactttta cttctttctt taactgcggt
    40141 atcataagta gatactcaga agatatggta aagtatagat gtactaaatt ttcagatcta
    40201 aacaccctaa ttatcccttt ctttaaggaa tacttaccgt taggtaataa attgttagac
    40261 ttcgaagatt ttggtaaagt tgctttatta ttagagaata aagcacattt aactgaagaa
    40321 ggtctaaata gtatccgtaa aataaaagcg gtggcgtgcc tcatgaatag tttacgtaag
    40381 tagaaatttg ttatttcaga gctcgcgccc cccccttcgg cgggatcaga aattagcaag
    40441 ctaccaccgg agagtttgct atgaagaggt tcgcccccca cagtaagggt cggagccaac
    40501 aaagttccga cccttcctgt tggctaacct tatcactaaa ctctttagga agggtctatt
    40561 tcagagctcg cgcccccccc ttcggcggga tcagaaatta gcaagctagc cattaaataa
    40621 atattcctta gttaatttga ataaggtaag gaataagtta agctaatccc acggtgtttt
    40681 gtgagttaat gtaagttatt tgatttgaat tatagtagta cttgagttat ttattaagag
    40741 gtagaagcct aaaataatta aaccaaatag aataaaacct tgatctaaaa aggggaaacg
    40801 aactttcctc tagtctttgc taatcccaaa ggcgaaacct tcaaattgcg ggaagcacct
    40861 aaaactattt caaccaaacc atcatggtaa catagatggt ggcacaggta atgactcgtg
    40921 gtatggtaaa atcgaaatag aaaacagtta acgagctagc gccataaata attgtttaag
    40981 gttaatctgc agccaagcac cttttacaac ataaataaac ttaaggtgtg cagttcatcg
    41041 actaaacgta ggttggtaaa taatatccag caagggccgg ttaattaaaa ggagattttt
    41101 ttcgtaataa tctattttta actaggtttt tatttaaatg taatcttaag atatattatt
    41161 aaataaactc tgaattaata tttctccgaa atcacgcggg ctggtggaca aagttaggtt
    41221 cagcagctga agtggaatat tatttgctta agatatagtc aaccgcttaa tatgcttatt
    41281 tatacataaa tataaaaaaa catattaagt ctagaagagg aagtattaga atagaatata
    41341 aataatgtat ttaagtataa ttatattacc tttattagga tctatagtgt ccggtttttt
    41401 tggtagaaaa gtcggtgtta caggtagccg tattttaggt tgtttaagta taatgataac
    41461 aacaatatta gctattatta gctttttcga agtaggattt aataataatc cggtttcaat
    41521 taatttattt aaatgattag ataacgaatc atttaatatg gtatgaaact ttcaatttga
    41581 tagtttaaca gtatcaatgt taatacctgt attaataatc agttctttag ttcattttta
    41641 ttcaatagga tatatgagct cagatcctca caatcaaaga ttctttagtt atttaagttt
    41701 attcactttt atgatgataa tactagtaac aggtaataat tatttagtta tgttcgtagg
    41761 atgagaaggt gtaggtgttt gttcatatct attagttagt ttttgattca ctagaatagc
    41821 ggctaatcaa agttctcttt cagctttctt aactaataga gttggagatg ctttcttaat
    41881 gataggtatg tttatcttat tatgaacttt aggaactcta gattatagta ctgtattctc
    41941 attagctcct tatataaatg aaaatattac tacaattata ggaatatgtt tacttatagg
    42001 tgcaatggct aaaagttcac aagtaggttt acatatatga ttgcccatgg ctatggaggg
    42061 tttggtaaca ggggctctcc ttaaatttca ctatatgcgg ggacatccgt taacattaaa
    42121 gtccaccagt tactttgtag ccattggaaa aatctttaat gtaggacaat ccgcaggaaa
    42181 cctgtataat atacagggat cctcagagac tatacgtgaa acgattaaaa tagataatac
    42241 atttaaatga tgattaatag gatttgctga aggagacggt tattttggtg tagataagaa
    42301 aggttattta acttttaaag ttacacaatc tactacagat tgccaagtac tattctttat
    42361 aaaaaaaagt ctagggtttg gaagtgtatc tttacaaagt aaatcaagta agactcatca
    42421 atatagagtt agagataaaa ataatcttat taagattata aatatattta acggtaacct
    42481 tataactaag gctaaaatag ctcaatttaa attatttcta gaagctttta ataataaata
    42541 taatactgat attacattca tagaatgtaa taaaaaagtt actctggata atgcttgact
    42601 ttcaggattt acggatggtg aaggctgttt tacagcttca gcctatttaa gtaaagccac
    42661 aaataaacat attgtaacgg tgagatacgt tatatctcaa aaaaacgata tagaatttag
    42721 tcaatactta gctgagttaa taaacggtta tataacttat ataaagagtt atgatgggta
    42781 taataccgta gttaaccaca gtaagttaaa cattattcta aattatatta aaagttaccc
    42841 tttgaagact aagaaacatg tttcttactt aagatgattg aaagtttatg agctagtaaa
    42901 agataaacat catcataatc cagagggtat agaaattatt aaatccttaa taaaattaat
    42961 taataaataa atgtataaaa taatcgaaga tatagtccga acaatgatgt aaatcattga
    43021 gtattcgtgt cgtatttgta catatttgta tataacatga atcaacatat ttgcctactc
    43081 cggtatctgc tttaatacac gcagctacaa tggttacagc aggagtgtac ttattaatac
    43141 gttcatcccc tttgattgaa tatagtgcag tggtattggc aatatgttta tgattaggtg
    43201 caactacaac tgtgtttagc tctcttattg gattatttca acaagatata aaaaaaatta
    43261 tagcttattc taccatgagt caattaggta tgatggtaat agctataggt ttatcttctt
    43321 ataatgtagc aatatttcat ttaataaatc atgccttcta taaaggatta ttattcttag
    43381 gggcaggagc agttatacac gcagtagtag acaatcaaga tttaagaaaa tacgggggat
    43441 taatatcttt cctaccttta acctattctg tgatattaat cgctagtctt agtttagtcg
    43501 ctttcccttt tatgacagga ttttatagta aagattttat attagaatct gcttatggtc
    43561 aatatcattt tagtagtatt gatgtatatg ttatagcagt aataggtgct atatttacta
    43621 cattatattc agttaaagtt atatacttaa ctttcttaac taatcctaat ggaccagtta
    43681 attattatag aaatgctcat gaaagtgata tatttatcag tttaccttta gtggtattag
    43741 cgatattctc tatatatttt ggatatatca ctagagatat tttcatagga ttaggttcag
    43801 ggttctttgt agacaatagt atatttattc accctgttca tgaaataatg attgacactg
    43861 aatttggtgt acctactata tttaaattaa ttccttttat ccttactgta tctttctctg
    43921 cattagcaat aatatattct gaatttatgc caaatataat atcgaacttt aaattatcta
    43981 atttaggata ttatatttat ggtttcttca atcaacgttt cttagttgaa ttcttttata
    44041 ataaatatat tgttaattca gttttagaaa taggaggtca aactacaaaa gttttagata
    44101 aaggtagtat tgaatcaata ggtccttatg ggtttggtgt tattttaact aaagctagta
    44161 aaataatttc tagcttaagt aacggagttg ttactaatta cgctctttat attttaatag
    44221 gaatttgctt ctacttatct atttttactt ttgtacaggt agtagatgac gtagtaaatt
    44281 ctattacaat agcaagctta gtaattctta tgttacataa agatcgttct ttaatttcta
    44341 actagggcgc ttctaatccg aaggttatgt agtagtattt ttttcgagct tgcgcctggc
    44401 ataggtcggc gcaatactta ttcccgccga aggcgggaat cagcaggctc taaaattact
    44461 gcgcactagc catctccgaa atagatagag gggacgagct atatttcttc gaaatcagcc
    44521 gtccctgcct taatttatta attaaggcgc tagctcgtaa gaagagcttg cggattttcg
    44581 cggctcctaa cgaagtgtac tatgaaatac tacacttcgt taggagaaaa tattaatata
    44641 tttcttaact agggctataa ccttttatag atgaacctaa cctgcactac tagacgaagt
    44701 ctcttcctag aaaatacagt cggccttatt tctgtgttac gagtaaggga tagtgctgta
    44761 gtgcatatct atattccctc cgaaggatgg aaatcgggga ggagtaatat ccctcccttc
    44821 ggagggatcc gcaagctcta aaataaagtt atttatttat tttagagctt gctgattcgt
    44881 gaaacgaatc gcgccgcgcc tggattagca ctagcactag ctcttttttt actcgcaatg
    44941 ctggcccgcc tttaagcgta tatattaaag gtaagctatc tatattagga taggagtgca
    45001 tgtttgcttg cttgcttacg gtataacgta ttgcaagtaa gcattagtag tatattaaag
    45061 ggttaataac cctaaatctc attagcttta ataggatagc ataattttag ttcgactcta
    45121 aaatgagaaa aaaaaaggag ggtatctttt taccaatgat tatatttctc agtaacgaga
    45181 ggtatgggta aaaaaaccga tgagaaactt acacgttatg agagaagacc tgttgacgat
    45241 atttgtatgg atctcggatg gaccgggttg ataccttttt tttttgacca aaatttagac
    45301 tagatatagc acttaggaaa aaaaatattc tttattatta ccaaaagatt ttgacttaag
    45361 ctctcaacat tgagaagaga tcaacttttg gattatatca acttaatttc gatttagtag
    45421 tccttctgat ttttttctgt atgcttcgca cagaagcaca gaaaaaaata atcagcaagc
    45481 tcctgtaaga gaggacccca tagaatcctt atttataggc tgttacaact gcttcgccag
    45541 aaatattcgt tattttagaa ccaaagtcta taaagctatc attttagctt tagactatct
    45601 tcatataata ttgctacata tcaggtatta tattattaat gaatgaagaa ctttgtataa
    45661 aatataaggc tatttattca ggtatcttta tgggcgagat atcggtgatg tgagctccta
    45721 gatagatttg aattttagcg ctaaattagt ctatctatag acctaaaaag agttcctagc
    45781 atagggttaa atatggatag atgaagacgt taggactccg agctgaatac tcaagtgaac
    45841 atacgcattt ttatacactt tttcatgaaa ttattttttt gcaatagcaa tgttagctca
    45901 aaactggggt ttaaacctag tttttcaaga tttttttccg gttttacaag taaagaatta
    45961 attgttaatt ctgatataaa taatgtttta ctttatgatg gaaataattt taaagcagtt
    46021 ttatttttac cttcattagt agctttttta aatttaattg aagctatgaa aactgatagt
    46081 ataaataata atctgtcttt aattttagag tttaaggatt tttatcttag tcttactaat
    46141 atccttaaac aattagaacc aggtaaatat tcatttggag gcacgccact acttttatct
    46201 aaaatcttta gatgattatt gtttaactga atgttatact aagagtttag tagatacaaa
    46261 ttgttgattt agtattatgg gttctccagg ttattgccct tttcttaatg tttttgattc
    46321 atatgatcca aaggatttag tagtcctacg gactcagcaa gctatatatt tatcgagttg
    46381 atagtacaga aataacttat agacttaaaa aaatattaaa aagtgctaaa tgtcaaactc
    46441 aaatagattt aagtagagat actttattag ttataactaa agtcaatgat ataaataata
    46501 aagaactaag taaagaagag acatttaaaa ttaaaattcc tggtccgctt cgcacaaata
    46561 ggtcatacta aacgtttcta ctctactaca agaagagtag tggataaaac taataataat
    46621 ttagaaccag atactattaa cataaaggag agtaattctt taactttaaa caaatacgag
    46681 gtaaatataa aggatgctct agatcctatt ttaaacaata atgtgtttaa gtctaatgat
    46741 atggttaaaa taattttgaa caatttaatc aatatcatta aggaatatcc ctcccttcgg
    46801 agggatcagc cagctcccta ttaatgaaga tactcaatta aagatagaaa actatctttt
    46861 taatcaatat aaattcttat cagatagtaa agataaagtt aagatatctg gtatagatat
    46921 tagtttattt aataaagaat taaaagagta ttgtttttct aaacgtgatg atttttattt
    46981 atatttagat tcacttagag aaagcttaaa tttagaggca cgccacaaaa ttagtggcgt
    47041 gctgatgagg cgaagcctac tccggactac taaatagact agttaaacct gtagatattc
    47101 ataactatta tataagagaa gttttaaatg gtttagataa taaagaaatt ataaattata
    47161 tcttctatgt tttattttta attttaacat acaacggtat gattttagat agtgatgatg
    47221 taaaagagga tgaaaaaaca aagataggat taacatctat tagtatggac ttaggtaaat
    47281 ttttatcaag gcgcaagctc tagacttcgt ctctatatag taaagttata taaaaataga
    47341 gataaggaaa aattttcaca aggagcttgc tgtagtccag aagcctaata aaagttttaa
    47401 agaagaattt ttaagtctct ctgctagctt cgctagccct acttagcttt tagaagaggc
    47461 gggctatatt tcttcgaaat cagccagcct attaaagaaa caaaaatcga taaacctaag
    47521 tctgatggag gcgttacgct aagttgttat taatatagac gcaagctatc gatttagaat
    47581 tagtaggagg aggaaaatat agcaagtttg cgcatagact attcctacgg gagagcttgt
    47641 gtattctgta gccatcgaac ttcgtactgt accaggggtt tgaaagagtt cgctatgaat
    47701 agttctgtaa attatacagt ttaatgtata cctcttgctg tttacagtaa ggttacttaa
    47761 aaaaaataaa taaatatata ccctttctag gtagtagact attccatatc cctatttcct
    47821 gagggataca cttcgttagg tatcaggaat attttttttt tcgctcgcta taaaagtata
    47881 tttatatacc atatatatat aatttaaaaa tattatgaga atattaaaaa atcacccttt
    47941 attaaaatta gctaatggtt atttaataga cgcttcacaa cctagtaata taagttactt
    48001 atgaaatttc ggatctttat tattactttg tttagttata caaattgtaa ctggagttac
    48061 tttagcaatg cactacaacc cttcagtatt agaagcattt aattctgtag aacatattat
    48121 gcgtgatgta aacaatggat gattagtacg ttacttacat agtaacacag catcagcttt
    48181 cttcttttta gtcattattt gtgtagattt cgtctacttt tttttgtgta atcctttatt
    48241 tacttcaaac aaaccttgta taaaatacct tgctacaaaa gatgcaagat taaaaagtag
    48301 taaagctcag ctgcctttat ttgcactccg caaatatagc agagcactat cttctaaatc
    48361 aggtatacat aacatagtaa cttcttctca cagtaaaata ggagacatag catgtgaaac
    48421 agcccccaca cataaacctg aaaacttagc ctttctttca gatgaagagt ttggcgaatg
    48481 attcagaggt tttgtagatg cggagggttg tttttcaata caaactgtga agaatcactt
    48541 caaatttatt ttcacttttt gtctgcatat tgatgaaaca cctttaatta aatatatcat
    48601 acaaagatta ggtgtaggtg ctttctcttt aagagagagc tctgtaaatt ttactgtttc
    48661 aagtaaggat gcactactcg taatttttgg tgtattagac aaaagacccc taaatactag
    48721 caaaaactta aactacctag cctttagaca agcttacgat ctttattttt atcgtgaatc
    48781 tgttaatatt tcctcagaac tatctcaaga aattgtcacc cttaaagata aaatgaataa
    48841 aaagagagta gagtttaaac agtcgacaga tcataagata cacattactc cttactgatt
    48901 gctagggttt gtagaaggtg agggttattt ttccacgaat aaaacagatt acagcttaaa
    48961 atttggtata gggcaaactt cacaggaaat aatagtatta gaagctatac agaaatattt
    49021 tttagcacta ccaacagcta aaaattatgt ggaaagaaat aatactaacc tagttagctt
    49081 agccacatat aaccaagcta aaggtaggga ttataaggct atggcccaac tagttataac
    49141 ccagaggtat tttatatcta acgttattat accttttttt gacaagttaa cctggttaag
    49201 taaaaaattt aaggactatg ttgactgaaa gttaatttta gaccttataa accatggttg
    49261 acattttacg gaagaaggta aaaagttgat ctctttaatt acccaaggta tgaataatta
    49321 tagattatct aataacacta cctctgaaga ggatacttca cgagcagatg tgaaagaaag
    49381 agcattaaaa cttttatctt ctccttcaaa ttttgaagta caagcgaacg gtaaaatatt
    49441 aataaaatcc ttaggtactt atcttaaagg tagaggtaac gtaggggtta atgtcttaaa
    49501 taccaaaggt gaaatagtct ttaagtttaa ttctataaaa gattgtgctt tgtttttcaa
    49561 tgtccatact agaactataa atagaagatt agataagggt tctttggtgg agcacgataa
    49621 ccaaaatctg gtattccaac gtgatgttcg tttaccttaa tatcatgcca tcagtattaa
    49681 agttatacaa ataatataag taaataaagt aaatctaatt aaaactaggc caaaattcca
    49741 ttatctttga gagggagcaa taaaccaaca cctctagggc gtttatatat agcagttgtc
    49801 attaaacgtg ttaatattga tttattgcta cctgtttgtt cggctgcgga tttttttcta
    49861 tagaaaaaaa aataaagcaa gcggcagtag gcttcgcctc ataatggaaa taaaaataag
    49921 agccttgaga aagctcttaa ggctaaattg tggaagtgaa ccttctgcta taaaccatca
    49981 aattgcggga aacccctaaa gaaatttcaa ccaagtaagt atggtaacat aacttatggc
    50041 acaggtaatg actcgtggta cggtaaaatc gaaatttata tacgaaagtt aaatgggcaa
    50101 tctgcagcca agcatctact actaatactt agtaaggtgt gcagttcatc gactaaatgt
    50161 tggttggcat tatctatttg atagtgctta agatatagtc aaaccctact cgaaagagta
    50221 cagaggtaat aaagaattaa gttgactagc aaataaatag gcaagtatct ttacccctaa
    50281 gctttggttc ttatctttat tatcttttaa atgggtggta atccctacaa ctaaccatag
    50341 attactgctt agggagaagg atcctaactc agcctgtttt gtagtatttg cactacaaat
    50401 ggtaaaagga tagatttggt acttacacat aggaagaggt atatactacg catcttatag
    50461 agcaccaaga acattgacat gagtcatagg tacaataatc cttatcgtta tgatagtaac
    50521 aggattcctg ggttacctta caatagccca aaacgactat aataataata aaataacaac
    50581 tacgacaacc tttaacgata aaagatatta ttcaacatcg agaaataata aagaggagac
    50641 ttcgttccca cgtataaata agtttttatt agccaaaaat cttaatcctg tttttatcta
    50701 tcataatcta aatgaagatt cagttcgtaa aaatatagct aaagaaacta agggacttag
    50761 tggtatttat atgatcttaa ataaagaaac tttaagttat tatataggat cagcttctac
    50821 agacagaatt aactctagat tttcaaaaca tttaatatat ttaaatggta gtaaaatagt
    50881 taaaaattca gttaataaat atggtttaca taattttgtc tttattgtat tagaattatt
    50941 ccctgaaata gttaatcaag aaaataataa aaaattatta gatttagaag atttttatct
    51001 aaaatctctt ttacctgact ataatatatt aaccgaagca ggatctagct ttgggtataa
    51061 acatactgaa gttaatagaa taaagatgaa agctaattat agtgagaagg gtagagaaga
    51121 aataggtagt ttgaatagag gtaaaacttt atcttctgaa actatagaaa ctatgagaca
    51181 atcagcttta aatagaaaac ctttagacta tacagaacaa ggtgttttaa atatgaaaaa
    51241 gaattctaag cctattatag taaaagaatt aaataatact gtatatggcg aatttaatag
    51301 tatagttgaa gcagcagaag ctttaaattg ttcaactaaa actatacaaa gaacattaaa
    51361 aagtcctagc aaaagattaa aaagacgttg aatagttgat tatgttaaat aaggcgggct
    51421 ccgaaggata agctccctta aattattatt atagttgtag tcctgcaagt atatagtttt
    51481 atgcaattta tggaaagaaa taaaacttaa agcagagtaa cctgacaagg ttattgaaga
    51541 aaccaaatcg tttctttggc aatgctagtg aaaacgatca aagtatattt taatataaga
    51601 gatcgtcggt tattcatata atcgcgacag actgggtcac tggtgggtag ctgaaatgct
    51661 gcttaatgca cagtcgaggc ttatagtagt actttgtagc taatttaaat tagctacaaa
    51721 gtactactaa tagaatatac gaattcaaag ttattctaac tattattaac tttgtaaaat
    51781 aaatttaact tatttatggc ctgaatgaag gatttctagc cacacctata attaaacact
    51841 caaacactac acctattcct actccagccc ccgctagagc tatagttgct aaaccagctc
    51901 caataagtta acaacgatgg gttctaacca gccactatga tgatagaatt ttacgattta
    51961 attataaata tgggttatac acccgggata gaaactctca gaaatacaac tttttcaggt
    52021 caggatttaa aaagtgcatt ttgtgaagca ttaagttctc ataactataa tttaagacaa
    52081 gcaaaaaaac ttgttttaga tttatgtttt aatagggata ctgtaaggct aaatttttta
    52141 ttaggatatc gtgatgaagg ggtaatgaat tatatattgg agattgctaa taagcataga
    52201 gagttttacc cattaacccg aaaattaata aatcaatatt tatataatct aactgaagat
    52261 attgcctatt catatataga attttatcaa gataatgtag ttagatatct ttttctacca
    52321 gatgaggcag ataagtttat agctatggta agggaaagtc ctattctaaa gcatatatat
    52381 tatgttgacg cgggttctaa ggtaagaagt ccggggtttg gagtggcaaa gtctaatcta
    52441 ctgctacaaa gtgaagtatt taagtatgaa accgcagaaa tgttctctaa aatacgtaat
    52501 cttggtagag cagatatagg gcagatggat atgatagaaa taccatatga aggaaatgtc
    52561 atgcgggcca taagaaaaga tgaggcatga agagtattaa aggctgctaa ttttttataa
    52621 taattatggg ttagctttag cttgcttatt cttacagaaa aaaagtttaa gggggggcga
    52681 gactttgtct actgccgaag gatggagagg aataaaaaaa aatatatttt tttttatact
    52741 aaacgaagtt tcgccctcct tgtaataggt aagcttgtat gttttacctt atggacaaat
    52801 gtcattatga ggtgctacag ttattactaa tttaattagt gctgttccat gaattggaca
    52861 agacatagtt gagtcaacaa acactattat taatttatgt ttaggtatta ttactttatt
    52921 tttaatgtac ggcgcaatgc gaacttattt actatattta aaagtttata ctaaggaaac
    52981 ttctttacct accataggta ctatacataa gaatgctcta aaaaaaagta ataaaacttt
    53041 aagattagat aaacaagaat atatttcgat accttcatct tttttagctt ttttagctgg
    53101 attaatagat ggagacggat atattcaaat aagtaaaaca ccaaaaggat ttataactat
    53161 gaaattagtt atatcattac atttagaaga tatttctact ttagaatata tacattctgt
    53221 tttaaaatta ggtaagatta atatatataa agatttaaaa agccctactt gcaaattagt
    53281 tattaataaa actgatttac aagaagtatt atttccttta tttatttata ataatatatt
    53341 tttcttaact aatactagaa tagatcaatt taatttagct atgtatatat taagaaatga
    53401 tataaaatta caaagtgaaa tttcagaggt taagaatgta ccatttgttt ttgaaatacc
    53461 taaaagtcca gtagactata cattattacc tttttttaaa aattgaattg taggatttaa
    53521 acatccttga agataccccg atcttattga atttgttaga gaaaaccctc ttacatataa
    53581 aagagtaaaa aaagaatata aaagattatg ttctaatcga aagagttatt ataatttatt
    53641 aaagtattgt agagatctgg aacatgtaaa taaaaagtag aacatgtagt gagtaaacaa
    53701 ataattaaaa ggggaagctc tcgttcccgc cttaaattgt ttactcataa ccttatcttt
    53761 aatatttaca atagtttgct tatttagcag tttatatatt tataaatata ggcgtagact
    53821 gcgtctagca agctcgctct taatacaaaa ttcttgttat tttagtcttt aaggcaagaa
    53881 ttatatacat tttatttttt agttaatagc aataataatg aaatatagct ctttaaaatc
    53941 ttttagagta ggcacagctt actctcctat agaacaaaat acagttaaac ctgtaaatac
    54001 taatatagta gtttgaggct ctaatttaaa ttcaacagca ggggaaggtc gttttacaaa
    54061 aatagtgaaa aacatgattg cattaccacc ttatcaaaaa agtgttatta ttggaatact
    54121 tttatcagat gggaatctat cttcttctaa atcacatgaa aacccacatc taacatttaa
    54181 acaaggttta aaaaactcaa actatgtttg atttgcttac tttatattag ctcattattg
    54241 caaccttcat cctagtttag ttaaaagttt tagaaaaaac agagtagctt ttgctatata
    54301 tttccgtact agaggattgc catgctttaa tgaattaaga catttatttt ataaagataa
    54361 agtaaaagta gtacctgaag atatatataa tcttttaact ccagtagctt tagcacattt
    54421 aataatgggc gacgggtctg ctaaagagta tggtttaatt atttgtactg attcttataa
    54481 gttaatagac atagttcgtt taatgaatgt tttaatgatt agatataatt taaattgcaa
    54541 attacgtttt catacaccaa ctcaacctag aatttatata agtcaacatt ctatgcctgt
    54601 tttacgtgaa ctagtaaaac catatatggc tgaatcaatg ttatataaaa tagggttata
    54661 atgtttaata tggtgggtga gtggtttatt tgtgtctaag gttctttttt tattaaaaaa
    54721 aacaatgatg gttgttttca attaaaacaa agaatacatt ctgatttatt tgaagctttt
    54781 aaattgattt tttctacaaa tagaaaaata gatagtacaa ataactataa tcaatttgga
    54841 gttagttcca aatcagatgt acaaaaagtt ataaattatt tttcattttc aggtttacat
    54901 cctttagtgg gattaaaata tatacaatat gaaaaatgat taaataattt gcgtgcaagt
    54961 tcacgttata gtaaattaaa ttaccctaaa taacctaaac ataaattaat aattttaatg
    55021 ggctccttaa aaataataaa taattatttt tagaggcata atggggaaaa ttacaaggac
    55081 atttaataaa taaacaacct ccgttttatt aaattatttg tagcggaact taattcggta
    55141 tataaggcgc aagcttagga ttaagagcgt tcaacgacta atgagtgagt tataccaaca
    55201 ataagctcaa cacgataacc cctaaatctt cttaaagaag atttaagaaa tagtctaaat
    55261 acatcttaat agatgtaaag tataaattaa atattctaca aaaacaatcg tcatttgagg
    55321 aggtttatat acagatgaac cacattgcgg cgacgtaatg ttaaaaattc tgcttaatgc
    55381 tggaacatct cccatcttag gatttgcata cgacttattc ttgttatttt taacaattat
    55441 ttgcgtgaaa attgcaatga catggagaca atcagcaggg gtgagaagta ttcatacttc
    55501 agaagcctct cagagactac atgcagaaga tctcacctac gcttatttag taggattatt
    55561 tgaaggagat ggattttttt ctatcacaaa aaaaggaaaa tacctaacat atgaattagg
    55621 tattgaatta tctattaaag atgtacaatt aatttataaa attaaagcat tattaggtat
    55681 aggagttgta agcttcagaa aaagaaatga ggtagagatg gtatctctaa gaattagaga
    55741 taaaaaacat ttaaaaaact ttatactacc catttttgat aaatacccta tgttttctaa
    55801 taaacaatat gattacttaa gatttagaag tgctttgctt tcaggtatta tatattctga
    55861 agatttacct gaatatacta gaagcaatgt acctttaaat tctgtagaat ctattttaga
    55921 taagtcttac ttttcagctt gattagtagg atttatagag gctgaaggtt gctttagtat
    55981 atataaatta aaaaaagaca atgattattt agtagctagt tttgatattg cccaaaaaga
    56041 tggtgatatt ttaataaaag ctataagtaa gtatttatct tttaccacca cggtttattt
    56101 agacaagtat gattgttcta gattaaaagt tacaagtgta agatcaatag agaatactat
    56161 taatttttta gatagagcac cggtaaaact aatgggaaat aaaagattac aatacttatt
    56221 atgaataaaa caattgcgta caatatctag atatgcggaa aaaataaaaa taccttcaat
    56281 ttactaaata aacaagagat catgatatag tccgatcaat gaagagattt attgagtgta
    56341 gtgagagtat ttaattaata ttaaatacgt gactaccaac acaaatgctc tgtaaataac
    56401 gcaacattaa acagattctt cgctttacat tttgtattac cgtttatttt agcggcatta
    56461 gttttaatgc atatgatagc tttacatgat acagctggat caagtaatcc attaggagtt
    56521 ccagtatatt atgatagaat gcctatggct ccttatttct tatttaaaga tttaattact
    56581 atatttatct ttatatttgt tttaggaata tttgtattct ttatgcctaa tgttttaggt
    56641 gatagtgata attatataat taggaaagct agttattgtc agaatgaact tctggctaca
    56701 agaaaccatc aaattgcggg aaaaccctaa agcaatttca accaagcaga catggtaaca
    56761 tagtttgtgg cacaggtaac gactcgtggt atggtaaaat cgaaattgat tatctaatgt
    56821 ctgataaatg ggtaatccgc agccaagcac ctatcactgt atttacagtg aggtgtgcag
    56881 ttcatcgact aaatgttggt tggcgcaagc ttaagatata gtcaagcccc tttcgaaaga
    56941 atgcaggatc ttttttttga taagaagatt tcgttaaatg gataggttta gtagtcctac
    57001 ggactcagca agctcctatt tagggagaat gccttagtca ggcgtaactg ttatttaatt
    57061 actttctata cttttttaaa gactgaaagt tatatatcct ctttttatca aaataattct
    57121 ctcctgacgg aatctgccga cagtcttaaa cctgcccgtg taggaaaagt aggaaataaa
    57181 gaaatgactc tttatgaagt taaaagttta tttcaaacta taaagaattc agatccttca
    57241 tatgaaggat ctgaaaaaga atttggttta cttgccaatg gtttctggca agcggaaggg
    57301 tatataggag gtatatttag atctgagttg aatttttatc ctatctgctc agctactcag
    57361 ttgttttctg aagaaagcgc gaaatttttt attagattag acaaagcttt atgtaataaa
    57421 ggaactttta gtataacttt aaatagcttt ggtaagtttg ttattgctta tagattatcc
    57481 ggttgagata cttttttttc tgtatttgtt ccttatttct atatgcaata tggtgaaaaa
    57541 tatcgtgcta ttctaaaact aaaaaaaatt tatgaattaa aagattatat taaacatcac
    57601 agttcagacg ataaggctaa agttttatta gtgagtcttg tttattcttt aactgctcat
    57661 tctcctcgtt ataaagtaag tttagaagaa aaattaattt ctttaaattt agatcagggc
    57721 ttattgaaag aattaccttt atataaagaa aatgatgtaa aaccatcttt cttatttata
    57781 ttagggttct ttttaggtga tggtacttta catttgaaac tggaatgaaa agacaaaaat
    57841 agtactgttg ttattgttcc tttatttaat ataatacaat ctaatgtaga atcaaataaa
    57901 tatataatgg aaagaatgac tagttgttta aacgctttga atattaaagc taatttagac
    57961 aaaggtacta atacttttac tttaacagta aaaggtattg ataatgtatt taattcttta
    58021 tttcctttat tgaaaaaata ttcgcatttc ttatatggga aaagagatag ctttaattta
    58081 ttagtatgag tagaggggct aattagatca ggaggccatc acacttattt tggtctaaaa
    58141 gcgcttgtat atagaatata tcatagtact aatgagcgta ttacagacaa agaagtttga
    58201 atgagccgtc ttgaggactg attaaaagca gtttctgctc gtagagaatg tggagaatat
    58261 tatatttcac ctatatacac ttctaataaa cagattatag gttgacaagt acgtttcccc
    58321 tctactttaa agttaccaaa atccaataaa gcatttatgt cttcaacctg tggtggtcaa
    58381 gataaagctt tagcaatagc tgtgcagtat agagataaaa ttctttcaga ttgaattaat
    58441 cttaattttt agtggctggc tggcgtgcct cttcaaagaa attatgcccg cctcttcaat
    58501 atgttttcac cttagtaaat ataaagtacc cgcttcgcgc ttcgcactaa tgagagatag
    58561 aggtagtaac aaatctgact aactaatctg ggctaaccct atgcaaacac cacctgccat
    58621 agtacctgaa tgatatttat tacctttcta tgctatttta agatctattc ctaataaatt
    58681 attaggagtt atcgcaatgt tagctgcaat attaattatt ttaatattac ctaaggctga
    58741 cctaggttta acaaagggtt tacaatttag acctttaagc aaggcggctt tctacgtctt
    58801 tttagtgaac tttttaatat taatgcaaat aggtgctaaa catgtagaaa gtccttttat
    58861 agaaatagga caactaagta ctgctttata tttttctcat ttcttattta tattaccggc
    58921 agtaagtata ttagaaaata ctcttgtaga tttagaatta caaaataatg ccaaaaatat
    58981 atagggttaa tgctatgtat agcttgcttt ttactacaaa gtagtgctgt gtagcccctc
    59041 cggggctcgt ggtatttttt ttttcgaaaa aaaatactac acacgaacga gtaaaaaaaa
    59101 aataaagttt tctttatttt ttttttattg ctagagcgag gggcgctagc tctccgtctc
    59161 cgattccgta ggaatcggaa tacggagagc ttgcgcctgg aatactcgtt agcagcgtct
    59221 gctaagtaag gcactgcttt gtagtactag caaagattaa gattgtaaac ggttttacac
    59281 ggtgattgca gatcatttga atgaggttca attcctcctt aatctttatt ttatttagta
    59341 gtgctgtagt gctagcacta gcactagcaa gtttgagcaa gctcttgctt gctgattatt
    59401 tttttctgtg cttctgtgcg aagcatacag aaaaaaatca gaaggactat tactctaact
    59461 tatataatta ttaaaggtaa aaaaaacaat acgagcttgc tgattatttt tttctgtgct
    59521 tctgtgcgaa gcatacagaa aaaaatcaga aggactatta ctagacgaag tctagccccc
    59581 cctccagaag aatgcctccc ggagggaata tggctactga cagtttatta ttatagcttg
    59641 cgagtccatc catatccctt tgggatcagt aggactacta actgtatgtt ttaatccttt
    59701 attaattata gattaactaa tatttagaat atacaaataa gttactacta cagatgaatt
    59761 tttttttatt gtagttttag taccttagca cgtagtatcg cttgcgagca atttcgttgt
    59821 aggcttaact atactataat aatttcacta aatagccacg atagtggtta ttttaaagat
    59881 tggggctgct tttctgctat agctgcttct tgctttatac ctataaagca agaagcagct
    59941 aagcaaacag aagtagctga caaaataaat atttgtattt aaaatgtttt agaatagtac
    60001 ttttatggct gctagcttgc gtatttgaac ttttctccag gtgaacgaag tttctagtag
    60061 gagtacactt cgttagaggg aggcgccccc gaagaagtac cccctcttcg caccgtcccc
    60121 ctctagtatc gctacctaga atggagttcc tatcctacgg agagcttgtg ccaatatatc
    60181 ggctaagcag aaattcgcaa gctagcaaac tagaagtata tgctacgtat attgcaccac
    60241 tagtaaccat aatcgaataa tttgatagat caggctagat agcttattac tgcttgcgag
    60301 tccatccata tccctttggg atcaggagga ctactaagta gcagatataa tctaacccac
    60361 gttatcattt tttttattta gtaatagcta tcccgatccc cgaccctctc tccgggggga
    60421 aaaaatcttt ttactattcc gagctttcgc gattcgttcc cctaacgaag tgtatgaatg
    60481 ccacccagag ggatatggaa tcggcagatt ttttttcttc gaaggcgcta gctcttcagc
    60541 ctacccctcg ctatcgggga tggggatgaa acgaagttta ctcttcgttc acatgagctc
    60601 tcagaaggat gcccccttgt ttctttaacc cgctatatcc ctccgggatc agcgaacaaa
    60661 gttccctcct gcttttacta atcctagagg aggagcttgc gtatacgaag tctcttcgtg
    60721 aaacgaatag cgccatatcc ctccgggtac gcaggctaag ggttaaaata taatatgatt
    60781 ttgtagaacc gttatcacat taatttatag tggggagctc tagcaaactc gctcgtaatt
    60841 attaattaaa aatattagtt aataactttt aagtgaaaaa ttatgttcac aaagagtact
    60901 ttaattattt cctaattttg tctttagata aggagagttg ttcccaccag cctaatttga
    60961 ccttaagatc ccaaatgtct atgggtatgg aaagatgatt taattctaca aatgctaaag
    61021 atataggtac actatattta atcttcgctc ttttctcagg attattagga acagcttttt
    61081 cagtgttaat tagacttgaa cttagtggac ctggagtaca atatatttct aataatcaat
    61141 tatataacag tgtaattaca gctcacgcta tattaatgat attcttcatg gtcgacaatt
    61201 gaagactatt taattttaat tttcaagcta gcacccttcg aatatttttt tcaaagaaaa
    61261 aaattacaga ggtcgctctc aataataacc aaaacaacac tattactatt acaaatagta
    61321 ataataataa ttctaataaa aataacgatg aagataaaat accactatat actaaagtat
    61381 atatagaaaa cccttttaat aatagaaatc ttatcttaaa agtatcgaaa aatcaaaaag
    61441 gtgtttatgt ttgagaaagt aatgatcatg cttatgtagg gcattctatc aatttgtata
    61501 atagaataag ttcttacttt atgccatcta ttcttcaaac taaagcacgt agagtgttac
    61561 gttattttaa taaacacgga tttcaagata caaatcttac aatttatata atggatgaga
    61621 attctagctt agatgacgtt gtaagcttag aacagcattt tatagatact ttaaaaccaa
    61681 gtttaaacgt agatttggtg gcaagcagtt ctggttatca tgaaccaatg ggccaagaaa
    61741 taagagatag attacgtaaa caaagaggta ctcctgtata tatttataac gtagaagatt
    61801 ttactttatt atatatattt gaatcgaaac aacatatgta tgattcaata agtattcatc
    61861 ataaaacttt aaataactgt ttagatgcag gtacagtgta tttagatact ttatttttat
    61921 ctttggattt aatagaagaa tctgaaaata cgaatttatt aactctagag ggaataaaag
    61981 agttggtaaa tgaaaaacgt gcattatata cagttaaaca tcctgcttct atttctattt
    62041 tagcagaatt taaagacgat tcaagtaaga atctggaatt ttcatcgtta acaagtttag
    62101 ctaatcactt aaaaggagat cgtgtaacta ttagacaata tttaaaaggt gtaaaatcag
    62161 gttattatag aggaaaatga aaatttacat ataaagatta aatagaaagg catggccggg
    62221 taaggcagaa atgctttact ttattttcac tatatgcagg aatcccctta gagcctttaa
    62281 aactagtacc gcagactata tgttagcagt ggaatacagt gacattttaa aggattgggt
    62341 aatccgcggg aaaccaaaga taattttgtt atcgagtagg atcctaagag actacacgtg
    62401 aaatatctta gtgtatattt tataatattc aaagataaag atatagtccg tacatattcg
    62461 aaagattatg agtaaacgta tgcctgcatt aataggtgga ttcggaaatt ttctaatgcc
    62521 tttaatggta ggaggtcctg acatggcatt ccctagatta aataatatta gtttctgatt
    62581 attacctcct agtttattat tattaatatt ctctgcttgt attgaaggag gtgtgggtac
    62641 aggttgaaca cttttgaagg ataaggtgtt gctctttggt aacttagagg caataaaact
    62701 ctactcgatg cgtgaaaccc ttgaagttta tatagcttat actattatct actcactttt
    62761 aattttagta gtaataatgt taatagtatt cttaggtttt cttataaaaa acctaagtac
    62821 aagacaatat gcctgggaac taactaaatt aatgtttaga acccatcaga gactaaacgt
    62881 agagcatcct aatgaaaata ataatttatt tgaccattct aaatcaatta atagatttaa
    62941 atattacgaa aataaagata atttccatca atgattagta ggttttactg atggtgatgg
    63001 aagtttttcg attgtcagag tagctgaaag aaaatgaacc ctatttttta aattaactca
    63061 gagtacttat aatttaagag ctatacattt tattaaaaat caattaggcg taggttcaat
    63121 ttacgtagat agcgattgta ataaagcaga ttttaggata agagatagaa aaactatagg
    63181 tgctacgatt ttacctattt ttgataaata tcctctattg actagtaaat acttttcata
    63241 tttaaaattt aaaaaagcat atgaaatatt agaaaatccc aatttatcta ctcaagataa
    63301 agataattta ttactagcac tacaaaaaga acaaatgcct ttagattata tttctcctgc
    63361 atgaaaaaca gtaaactatg aagttaatga tacaaataaa gctaaatctg ttatgagtaa
    63421 atattgactt ataggtttca ctgaagcaga aggaagtttt tatcttgtaa ataaagcttc
    63481 tactcgtatt gttcatgcct ttgaaataac tcaaaaatta gattttatcg ttttaaaagc
    63541 tatagctcat atattgggta taagtgtaag tagaaaaaaa ttacgagctt cgcgccacac
    63601 agtagttact acaaattcac gggctatttc aaatataata gattactata gtaaaactat
    63661 gaaaggtata aaagctgtag aatttagaat ttgagctaga tcttatgtga aatataaagg
    63721 taactatgaa aaattaaata gtataagaga aaatataaga gttttcagac aaatcaggct
    63781 ccgctcttaa tgacaaattt aaatataaag attaagatct agaatggatt aggatgaagg
    63841 tatagtccaa actatcatga aaatgataga aataacgata gtatttaaaa gagtatgctg
    63901 catattttat aaaatatgcc gcgactaaat atgaggttat aaatacaaaa atgttatccc
    63961 ccattatcag gattacaaag tcacagtgga ccaagtgtag atcttgcaat atttacttta
    64021 catttaacag gggtaagtag tttattagga tcaataaatt tcatcacaac aattgtgaac
    64081 atgagaacac caggaataag attacacaaa ctagccttat tcggatgagc cgtagttata
    64141 acagcagtat tacttttatt atcattacct gtattagctg gtaaaatact gccagtgtta
    64201 aatttggcaa attgctggaa acagatatat ttatttatta tatctttatt agcaggatgc
    64261 ttattttatt ataaattatt aagtatcttc agagactatt cgccaaaatt tgtatgtttt
    64321 aaatcttatt taaatataga tcgtaaattc ttttctgtaa aaagaaaaat tccatcatga
    64381 ggtacgccta ctaataatgg agaatttgat cctaaatttt cttcgtattt agctggtata
    64441 attgaaggag atggtactat tatagtacct aaaagagaaa gatcacttaa aggtgactta
    64501 tattaccctt caatacaaat agtattcgat tcgagagatt ttcctttagc tttaatgtta
    64561 caatctaaat taaatcatgg atctatttct aaaaaaaaag gttctagtgc ttatgtctta
    64621 acaattaata aattagaagg tatatttcta atagccaatg ttataaacgg ttatatgaga
    64681 actcctaaga tttatgcttt acatagatta attgattgat taaatctaag atttgatttt
    64741 aatataacca agaaaaataa agatataagt gatataaatt ctaacagttg attagcaggg
    64801 tttatagacg cagatggtca tttttcagta agaacgactt tagtaacgga gcaggcttcg
    64861 cctactaaat atccaaaaat agaatgtaaa tttgaattat cgcaaagaca aaatgatcat
    64921 aattatgaaa ataatttgga atatttgagt ctaattgcgg actttttatc ttctactgtt
    64981 aaagaaacca gaatgaatag gccaaaccct gaatatagag ttagaactac aaatgtagat
    65041 agtaatttta tattagttca atatcttgag caatatcctt tattttctag taaatattta
    65101 aactataaag attgaataaa agtattgtca tattttaaag ccaaaagtca tacaaaatct
    65161 gagtctatta aagctatagt tgaaattaaa gcacaaatga ataataaaag aacagaattt
    65221 aattgagatc atttaaataa tttatataac ttatacaaat aaaacatagt cccaacaata
    65281 tggcgacata ttgagtgtct gccttaaaca gttttgttta tgaggttaat taattaacca
    65341 tgagacctgg tctagcaggc caagaatatt tttttgggta ttacaatggt tcttacagac
    65401 cgtaatttta atacttcatt ctttgaagta gccggtggtg gagaccctat attattccaa
    65461 catcttttct taagagatat tttaattaat tattatattt tagctattat tccaataatt
    65521 aaaatagcca aaaaatctag ctttttattt aaattaaatt atagtacttc ttcaacaagt
    65581 aatttttgtt tagaatcctt ttactccaaa tataatgaac atttacctgg caatacctca
    65641 ccctcaaaaa aattcttaac ttgatttata ggatttacag aaggtgaagg atcttttatc
    65701 gtaaataata gaggtgatct ttgtttcgtt attacacaaa gtaacctaga tatctatgta
    65761 ttagaatata taaaagaaat tttagggttt ggtaaagtaa tacctcaatc taaaactaca
    65821 agtagatatg ttactcaaaa taaaaaagaa atagaattgc ttgttcattt atttaacggt
    65881 aatcttatat taccacgtag aaaggaaaaa tttgaagaat ttgtaaaagg atttaataca
    65941 tgagtaacta aaggaagaat tcaattaaat acagttgaaa taaaacatac ctatatttta
    66001 cctagtttat ataacaactg actttcaggt tttactgacg gagaaggttg ttttacttgt
    66061 tcaataaata aagataaagg attcagtttt aattttaata tttctcaaaa atgagagcaa
    66121 gatgttaaaa tactagaaca tctctgttca ttatttaatg caggtaaagt atccaaacat
    66181 agttctgata atgcctatga atatagaata ggcggattag aaaattgtag aaatgtattt
    66241 acttatttta ataactataa cttaataacg aaaaaatctg cttcatatgt agcatgaaaa
    66301 gaagtacatg gtgatttatt aaataaaaat cacttagatc ctataaaacg agttgaatta
    66361 aaagaaaaag ctaaattaat taataaattt aattaaagta tagggaaaaa aagtcaaggt
    66421 ttaacgtata agttatgaaa ctctcaggac agatgtaaaa agatataaga tccgtaagag
    66481 taaatattct atatagaata taccttagat ttagttagta tttagcggat attacttgta
    66541 actcttaagt ataatgcgta tataataaag tatacgttat tgtacatgtt aatagataac
    66601 ataaggaaaa gttaatataa atactagcaa cactagtgtt aacggtcaat gaatattctc
    66661 attcgaagac cgtcggttat ttaagtgacc gctacagact ggttcactgg tgggtagctg
    66721 aaatgctgct taatgtacag tcggtttctt ccgtatttcc gatatacgca caagcccatg
    66781 attattatat cactggtacc tggatttaac aagagaaaaa caagtaagtt aaatttgaag
    66841 aaatggattc ttcggtcaaa aatggccctt taaattcaat ttatcgcaac aaactataag
    66901 cgaggagttc gttttatatt tattaggtac tatgcacata agttgtactt tgttgtacac
    66961 cgttatagta aaaatcctaa aaatttacga taattcgcaa gtaaccaacg cgcttagcac
    67021 gctagtagga acttcagagg ccatacgttt gttaaacata aaatcaattc ataatcttag
    67081 taagtcccct aatagtttaa gatttaaaca atgactagcc ggattaatag acggagatgg
    67141 ttgtttttca ttatctaaaa aaggttatgc tagtttagaa attacaatgg acattcgaga
    67201 tgagtgtgct ttacaagctg taaaaaacgt ttacggaggt tcaattaaat taagatcagg
    67261 tgtcagtgca ctaagatata gattacatag taaagaaggt tttctaaatc ttattaatga
    67321 tgtaaacggt catataagaa accctaatag attgatacaa ttaaattata tttgtgtaaa
    67381 atatgatata gtattaaaat atcctgaaaa gttgactaga gataatggtt gattatcggg
    67441 atttttcgat gcagatgggt caattactat aaagagtaca gatggacaat tatctatttc
    67501 tgcaggccaa aagacatctg agttattaac acctttagtt gaacagtttg ggggttatgt
    67561 ctacatagat agaggtggaa atggttcatt taaatgatat gtgactaaga aagaagatgt
    67621 acttaacctg atagaatatt ttaaaaaata tccctctaga tcagctaaaa ataatagatt
    67681 gcacttagtg cctaagatat atgaattgaa gagtatgaaa gctcatactg cgccttcagg
    67741 gtctttatta gctaaaagct gagagactct tatggctaaa tgaaaaaatt acggataaat
    67801 tatgtttaaa gatatggtcc aaacatttta gtgttacacg ttacacacta aaatgtagca
    67861 tcccgaggta aaaattataa gcctcataat gttgctgtat gctggaaaca cttcgatatc
    67921 aagttttaaa tactcccctt tcaaagatat agtaaaaaag ttaaaacaat gaagtcaatc
    67981 agcaggtaac acttttaagg ttaaccttaa aagtggaacc tcagagacta tatgcgacaa
    68041 tactgaaaca ataaaaaata tttctattca tgtggctact catttaaaac ccctaaacga
    68101 tgaacaattt gggcattatt tagctggttt gatagatgga gatgggcatt ttagtagcga
    68161 agctactaaa caacaattag tcattgtatt tagttcacct gacgttaaat tagcctatta
    68221 tataaaagaa gtaataggat ttggtaatgt aaaaaaagtt aaagataaaa atgcttactt
    68281 atatattata tctaacaaag aaggtttatt tagagtaatt aatttaatta atggtaaatt
    68341 gagaacttta aataaattta atcaagttct taataatata ttagcttacc ctacatatgc
    68401 aaaagaaaat ctagaattta aaataaatga ttctaataat ttatataatc attgaatagc
    68461 cggattttcg gatgcagatg ctagttttca aataaaaatt attactagag atgataagcc
    68521 tagacctgaa attagattaa attaccaagt agtacgctcc gctaaaaaag ataatcctat
    68581 attgttatta ttaaaggaat tttttggagg taatataggt tatagatcaa gtcagggtac
    68641 ttattattat ggatcaacta gttttggttc agctaaaaag gtgattaatt attttgatca
    68701 ttttcattta caatctagta aacatattaa ttatcttaaa tgaagaaaag cttatttact
    68761 tatacaaaaa aaagatcatt taacggaaaa agggttagat aaaataagaa aattcaaaat
    68821 ttctatgaat agaaattcag tataagatag agtcctaaca aagatgtaaa tctttgagta
    68881 ttaattataa tagatctaga cattaagtta aacttcctaa tattagtagg actaactcta
    68941 tgttttattt acgactatta aattaatcaa aattaatgtt atatattaat cgtgccagct
    69001 ttcggtataa ttagtacaac tatctcaact aattcaaata aaccaatatt tgggtacata
    69061 ggaatggtca attggcctac gttaattaat aattacgtaa aacccctcta tatgctggga
    69121 acctctaaca tcttaaatac tagaaataat aagtatttca gtgaaaattt taaggatatt
    69181 acaatgagca atcagcaggt aaataaattt atattgttta taaaggagat tactctcttt
    69241 atatatttta ttttttataa cctcagagac tacacgaggg gaatctttca atctgaaaga
    69301 ttaagatata gtccaatatt ttataaaagt actcgaagat cgtttaataa tgcagtacct
    69361 gtaaataaag tatttaaaag aaattactct attgataatc gtttacataa actagatcct
    69421 aattgggtga caggatttgt agacgctgag ggttgttttt ctacaataat agaagtatct
    69481 gaggatctaa aacgaaaagt tagagtttcc tttgaaataa atttacacga aaaagatgaa
    69541 caaatcttgg taagtattaa gtcttttttt ggtgtaggac aagtatataa cagatcagat
    69601 aaaaaaattt ctatatacag agtaactaat gtaaactaca taaaagataa tataatacct
    69661 cattttatag agtaccctct tatgagtaaa aaagctctag attttttatt atgatcaaag
    69721 gttatagaaa ttattctgaa caaagagcat ctaagtgagg aaggattttt aaaagtactt
    69781 tcttattatg catatataaa cactggagtg tccaaaaagg ttcaaaaata ctatcctaat
    69841 attatacctg cggataaacc ggatacgttt ttacctgaaa ctttgcatcc tcagtgagta
    69901 tctggatttg tagcggggga tggagggttt tctatttaca ttagatctgc taaggattat
    69961 gtaatctcag aaaaagtatc ttgtagattt cacattgctc aacacattag agacttagag
    70021 ctaatgaaat tattcataaa attttttgat tgtggttctg taggagtaag atctaataaa
    70081 gctacaccta gatgtgactt ttacgtacaa gatttttttc ttatagtaga aaaaatctta
    70141 cctcattttg atacttatcc gttattaaat ttaaaacagc aagattatct ttgttttaaa
    70201 gaatgtgtat ctattattaa gtcgaaaacc catttaactc gtgaaggttt aaataaaatt
    70261 aaaagtttaa acttagagat gaattctaat aggttaaaat aatactttat ttacgtaaaa
    70321 tatcgctatg ctatgatgtc tataggaata ctaggattta tagtatgaag ttgtgttatg
    70381 gcttcaccct atagtgatat agggagtaca attaatttcg ctatatgctg gaacagttta
    70441 gtgctaatta gtaccttgta tggtaaaaat ctaattagct atactcaatc agcagacaat
    70501 ctgtccctgt attccttaaa ggataacaaa cagagtgtct cagagactac acgcgaaaca
    70561 tcttttaaat tttccgcatt tcatatttat tataatacat tatttaaaaa taaagaccct
    70621 ttatctgatg aatgattaac ttgatttatt gggtttgcag agggggatgg agctattcaa
    70681 acctacgatg agggtaaaag agttcgtttt gttcttactc aaaaagaaag tgatatactt
    70741 cataaaatac aatttaaatt taacataggt gttgttaaac attttcctca aggaaagagt
    70801 ggaaaaaata atgattttta tagatgaatg gtagataacc cttcacatat tttactttta
    70861 gctttattat ttaatggtaa tatagctcaa agccatagaa ttaaacaatt agctctatga
    70921 gttaatgctt taaataatcg ttttggttct gaaactataa agttaaataa tactcctgtt
    70981 ccagttacat tacaggatgg ttgattatca gggtttactg atgctgaagg atgctttaat
    71041 gtatctatta cagctaactc tagatataca ttaggtcatg ttataaaaat gcgttatata
    71101 ttagatcaaa aagatggtgt tatactaaat aaagtatacg aattatttgg atttggtaaa
    71161 gtaacattaa gatctggaac taaggatgtt tatcgttata cagctaccgg atttaaagca
    71221 ttgcatgatg tgatagtata ctttaaatta tttccattac aaactaaaaa agctttttct
    71281 tttgaaaaat gattaattgt tcataaccaa gtgtataata aattacattt aactgatgaa
    71341 ggattatcac aagtaagaac tctgcaaaaa caaattaatt taaataatag tacgacaaat
    71401 aaagtaggag cggcgctaga aaaaaaataa tttattattt tttttttaat cgctacaaag
    71461 atgaagatat agtccgacac ttcttgtgaa agaagcatac agagctagca ccttgtatgg
    71521 gtaaataaaa aaaatattta ttaacggttt ggcatcacat gtacacagtt ggattagacg
    71581 tggataaact tgtgttcacg gtaaaaatct tgctatatgc tggaaactct tgattaagta
    71641 gtccactcgt ttttatagcg ttaggcacaa tctacttata tttaacaaga caatcagcag
    71701 gaaacttttt ttgttttagt acaatggcta aggccgctac taaaaatact tataataaat
    71761 gatttgaatt acctaaaata tctgagcatg tccctattca taatagtaat cttaatgatg
    71821 aagagcttgg ttatttttta gctgggttaa tagaaggtga tggttgattc ggtaagaaag
    71881 aactacatat agtgttttcc gaaaatgatt catctttggc ttaccttatt aaaaaacgta
    71941 taggtcacgg taatatatat aaaattaaag ataaaaaagc tgtgagatat atttgtaaaa
    72001 ataaagaagg cttatctatt attttatctt taattaatgg gaaatttgta agtaattata
    72061 aatatgaaca attaattaaa cataattata gtgaagattt taatattaat atattacctc
    72121 ccttaatgtc tttatcttta gataattatt gattggcggg ttttactcaa gctgatggat
    72181 gtttccatat aagtgttgta aaaagtaaaa cacacaaagc tggatatagt ataagattag
    72241 aattttcttt aaagcaaaat gatgtattac ctttaagatt attatataat gaattagaaa
    72301 tgggtaatct ttctcaatat catacaggtg tatgatgtta taaaagtaca ggatataaaa
    72361 ctgcagctca tttaattaat tactttgata aatataatat ttttgctggt aaatatgtag
    72421 attatattaa atttagaaaa gtttatatta tgataacaga gggtaaacat ttagaagaga
    72481 aaggtatcaa aaaaattaaa agtatttcat caaaaggatc ctcagagaca agcacgcaag
    72541 aaatttaaca tattacgtta aattaagata ctgtccaaat tactaagttc gacaagagct
    72601 tactttacag cagctacatt aataatagct gtacctacag gtataaaaat attctcatga
    72661 ttagctactt gctatggagg atctataaaa atgacacctt ctatgttatt ctcattaggt
    72721 tttgtattta tgtttacaat aggagggtta ataaaaaacc acttagctct ccctttaaag
    72781 atcgctatat gctgggaact tctgacaatt atactactag aattatattc agtgacaatg
    72841 tataattttg aacaatcagc agggaaccta cgggtattta atgctttagt aggaccctta
    72901 gagactacac gcgatcctcg taatatattt acgagaagat atagtccgtg aaataaaaat
    72961 gcattaatag gctccgcctc ttcatttagt aacaatagtt ttaattcaaa aactatttat
    73021 agcttacgta accattactc aacttctagt aaagaagata atacaaaaaa tttcgtagct
    73081 ttagctgtat tcccgccgaa ggcgggatac acttcgttag tagcaccact aaagatatat
    73141 tctcaattta aagaggatag atcttctatt ttaaaagaac aaaaagataa atcagggatt
    73201 tactgtttaa taaataacat aaacgggcat tcttatatag gtagttctat taacttagct
    73261 tctagaatga aaaattatct taacaatact ttcttaaaaa gtagacaaaa tgctaatatg
    73321 cccattgtaa aagctttact taagtatggt caatctaact ttactttact aatagtggag
    73381 tatgtagaac cccaggtttt aactgttaga gagacttatt ttataacatc tatattgcct
    73441 tattataatg tattaaagca aggttattct tctttaggat ataagcatac agaagaaact
    73501 aaacaattat tatcagaatt ggctagtaat agagtacata gtgatacaac taaaggttta
    73561 atagctaaag ctttaacagg tgaaaataac cctttttata ataaaagtca ttctatggaa
    73621 agtaaagtaa gaatgataga agctaaatca gcttatcctg tttatattta tgattccttt
    73681 aaaaatttat tggttatttt cccttccgtt tcatctttag ctcatttaat taaatctaat
    73741 cactctacta ttgttgaggc tataagagag caaactatat ttagaggtga atgatatttt
    73801 accaatatac cttataatat aagtgataat cctttaatat ctaattgaac acataaagaa
    73861 tgtaaagaat taatattaga tattaataat atgagtcata ttagaaaagg aatatttgtg
    73921 tacgatacta ataaaaattt catacgtaag tatgaaggag taacggatgc acaaagagac
    73981 ttaaatatta gtcatagtac aattaaaaaa tatgctaaaa tagggggttg ttataatggt
    74041 tacatattta gttatgaaag attaaatgat taatgtattt tattcggtta aaaattataa
    74101 atagacccat taggggatca ctgacctaat gaaacgacag tgagtggtat attactattt
    74161 ttggtttcat ttattttatt aaataaaaat atacttaatg ctttggatag attaagggct
    74221 tcgcctacta acaaggcctt gaaaatatac gaaaatttct ataaagatag aaaagattta
    74281 tataaagagt ttaaagaaga taaaacagga tatatttaca tgatagttaa taaattgaat
    74341 ggtaaatgtt atgtaggaag ctcaagatca attaaaacta gactatataa ctattttaat
    74401 ttggccttgg ctgctgcaca aaaaggaaga cctatttcaa gtgctattat aaaatacggg
    74461 cttgttaatt ttgctttcat tgttttagag aaagtagatt taaatgtaca taacttagaa
    74521 gaaagagaaa ctttttggta gtccgtagga ctcagcacgc tctcaattaa ttaaacctga
    74581 atataatgca gtgaaggaag cagctagaaa tataggcgtc ccacatctgc aatacactaa
    74641 gttaagaatt tcaaagagta gatcttcagc ctctgtatat atttacgatg aatttaaaac
    74701 actgttagtt atagttcctt ctttaagatc acttgcagta caattaggaa gttcttctat
    74761 tagtatagct ttaaagagag ctatggcaga taaatcttta tttagatctt cttgatatat
    74821 atccaatcaa ctctttaatg aaaacgataa acctttaatg gaggttgatt ctattgagta
    74881 tatgagttta atagaaaaaa tgaagagtca aaaacatatt agaaaagcca tctttgtatt
    74941 taaagatgga gaatttcttc aaaaatatga tggaatactg gctgcagcaa aagctttaaa
    75001 tatttctcat gatacaataa gatctaatat tgaaaaaaaa tactacgtac aatgggtact
    75061 tatttagtta ccatagaagt aactaatata attaaatcga acacatacac gtgagtggtg
    75121 ttgtgttagc taatgcttca cttgatatag ccttccacga tacttattat gtagttgctc
    75181 aaatgggcct gaatggtata tcttctttta agtgctattt tgcaactgac tatatgctgg
    75241 aaactgtatt atttgcatat tgtttactat ttatttatac ggcttatctt tataaattag
    75301 atgttagtaa gaatattttt cttttaaata gtcaaaataa caatatagca ataagttctg
    75361 aacttatgaa tacacaatca gcagaaaact gaaaaggatt ctcagagact atacgtcagt
    75421 tacctgatac tgaagattat aaattttgaa attgatttgc cggtataata gatggggatg
    75481 gaaattttga tattagaaca aattctacta ataaacaaag agttcttaaa caaatcagaa
    75541 taaaattaca taatagagat attagaattt taacacacat acaaaattat ttacatatag
    75601 gtagaattag agcagataaa aataaacctt attcaatata tatagtatct acaaaagaag
    75661 agatgaaata tattttagaa catattaatg gattaatcag acttaaagta ccaggtttta
    75721 aagaagcttg tgctttatac aatctagatt atattgaagc tgattataat ataaaattat
    75781 atgatcctta ttatgcaggt ttaatagata ctgacggttc tatagtattt aattatgctg
    75841 gaaatagaat agaatgtaat ttggaatttg aatataatga atattcttcc aagttaaatt
    75901 ttgataatac tctattaaat tctaaaccta ctattattaa acgtaaaaga tcaaactcct
    75961 tatcccaaag ggatcagcgc gcttcgctag aaaaagaatt ctcatctata acctttaaat
    76021 ttcaaaatgt taataatatg ttatttatat atgattactt tatgcataat agattatatt
    76081 ctgatattaa attttacaga gtaagtaaaa ttaaaccttt catagaaatt aggggatata
    76141 aaacatcacc taaaggtagt atagaacata aaatatactc agatttcatg attaattgaa
    76201 ttaaatataa taacccttta tgatataaag taccttttgt taccaaacat ttgggggtta
    76261 gccctagtcc atccatatcc cttagggatc aggaggacga gcaagctcct gaaaataaat
    76321 aacatattaa ttacaggtaa agatatagtc cacaatttta ttaaatacta aaaatagcat
    76381 ttccactacg tattaagtat gggagctgta ttcgcaatgt ttgctggttg atacttctga
    76441 atacctaaaa tattaggttt aaattataac ttaaatttag ctaaagttca attctgactt
    76501 ttattcatag gggtttttct aaagggaagt acttttgtaa tgaaggatag attacataga
    76561 tgattttcta caaagcgtag aaattctcag tttgatccta aagagtttga attatttttt
    76621 gaaaatgtta acaaagaaaa aagaaatata tataaagaat taagaaaaaa atcaggtgtt
    76681 tatttgttta taaataacat tactaatgat ttatatatag gtagtagcac aaatttaact
    76741 agcagaatgg ttagttatta ttactatact aactcacaaa aaccatctaa gttagttata
    76801 attagagcta tgaaaaaata tggtttagat aatttttctt tggcaattat agaattatgt
    76861 gaaaaagatc tttgtttaat attagaacaa aaatgaattg atcattatac acctaaatat
    76921 aatgttttaa ctgtagtatt cccggaggga atcggcaatt cattagtagc ttgcgcacac
    76981 aaacatagta tcgacacaat tactaaatta aaagaaaaac taagcaaaga gaatcatcct
    77041 aagtttggta gtgtgacttc aactgagaca aagaaagcta ttagtgacag tataaagtat
    77101 ttttatacag aaaatagcca tccaagtaaa ggattgaaag gttcattagc tcctcaatat
    77161 ggtataggag gtaaattcgt ctattgttat aatagacaag gtgaagaatt gattttccct
    77221 tccataaatg gagctagaca acacttcaaa gttagatgaa ctcttgtaaa aaataatatg
    77281 gataaaaatg aatgaataac tcttaatggt gaagattgat taatacaatc tatccctaaa
    77341 caaaattaat ttgattagcc cctcccaatc cttctatatg ctggaaactc tcataaagct
    77401 taagtactta ttaaataagt aaaaatctta agtgtatcta gacaatcagc aggaaaccaa
    77461 agtaacaaca catgttatta gtaggatcct cagagacttc acgaaggagg ttattttaat
    77521 taattaaaat aatcaatata tagtccacac aacatgtaat cttacattct tccctcaaca
    77581 tttcttaggt ttacaaggaa tgcctagaag aattagtgat tatcctgatg cttttgcagg
    77641 ttgaaattta ataagtagta taggttctat agtaagtgta atagctgcat gattattctt
    77701 atatattgta tattcacaat tagtagaagg aaaagtggct tctagaaatc cttgattaac
    77761 tccaggattc tacacagacg tattacaagc taatttaaat agaagctaca ctagtttaga
    77821 gtgaggatta tcaagcccac caaaacctca tgcatttgta agtctacctt tacaaagcta
    77881 aaatcagtac gtagtacgcc gtacgcctat ttatatctag cttttcataa caaagtagta
    77941 accatattcc cggcgaatat ccccacttcg tcgggattag acgaataaaa aaaaatatat
    78001 ttttttagag cggacttcgt tcgcgccgcc agacgaagtc tagcgccata ttccctccgg
    78061 gaattcggga attaggggga ggctagcgaa gttagcctcc ctgcctactc gctgggtata
    78121 ttaacgctac atagtacgta taatattcct agctttatat agcttgctaa ttagttgtat
    78181 agcctgcttt tcgtattacc taattcccga attcccgaat taggatacac ttcgttaggg
    78241 gtacacttcg ttagggaatc gggcaaggcc gattcctcgt atacatgaaa agctagattt
    78301 aagtctcatt agctcaatgg cagagcagaa tacttctaat atttagatct tagttcgagt
    78361 ctaagatgag ataggtatag agaaatctat attataaaga taataagtag tctattaaat
    78421 caataaagaa aattttttta tcggctattt ttgcttctag atcataatat ttaatatcta
    78481 gcttagctgg cttagctaaa gctataaagc taaagcacga attatagaag gagggtacga
    78541 cttcgtataa ataggagtac gcttagatat aaaaaaaaat agccagctaa agctactctt
    78601 ttgtgtgcgc gtaggctggg actattcgtg gagagcatct tcgccctcga gtaaggggtc
    78661 ggtagtccta cggaccagca agctcgattc gttccacgga agaatgccac cctatttttt
    78721 tttactagta ttccctcctg atccctagct tgcgtagcaa gctcgggata tggatgggag
    78781 agacttcgtc tacgcaagct cgcctagaac aaagttcctc cttgccataa actaaacgta
    78841 ttagattatt ctataaatag tttaatatat agtatataag agctagctag aacgaagtcc
    78901 gctcttatat actttttatt tacctacgag tgacgcgttg tgcacgtatt ataattaaat
    78961 tacaacaata aaaaatatga aggcaaaagc cctaaaatta attaatcttt taacatataa
    79021 agatatagat atacctagac ctcatgtctt tgtgaatctt ccgttaaaaa gtacggtttc
    79081 accggtagag cttacagata taactttaaa gattaatgaa ctattacctc aactttctga
    79141 ttttataagt caatttcaca gtatcatctt gactaataat ataaatgtta taacagatgc
    79201 aggcggtaat atgtcattag atgttcctgg tactatgtcg gacactgatg cagataaatt
    79261 tagtagaaga ataagtatta ttgatcgttt aataacaaca cgtggtcaag aaataaatga
    79321 tttattacag aaaggattag aaatagaagg taaattaaag aaagaaaatg ttaactatac
    79381 ttcgcaaata ttagataaag tcaatgaatt taagagatta aatgcttctt ataaacatta
    79441 atagctctaa ctttagcttt attcttctgt tatttatcta gtagacgaag tctagagcta
    79501 cgccctagac tattccatcc ttcggaggaa ttagcaagct ctagacttcg tctactcctc
    79561 cccctaattc ccgaattccc gaattcccta attccctatt ccctattccc ggcagctacg
    79621 cagccgggaa tagggaatcg ggaatcggga atggggaatc gggaatcggg aatatggcta
    79681 ctgcttcgta cactaattta gtattattaa tattataaga ttaaacaaaa caaaataaaa
    79741 catagctagc ttactatatt tatgcttagc ttatttctag tttgatattt cagagctcgc
    79801 gcccccccct tcggcgggat cagaaattag caagctctat ttagggacga gcatgcgccg
    79861 tattttcgag cttgcggatc ccaagcttcg cccccggagg gagagacttc gtctacagca
    79921 agctcgggat atggatatga aaatcgccaa cggcgctagc tcgcaatcta gaaaaatttt
    79981 tagtggtttc tgactcctaa tcccggaggg atattgagcc ggaattaggg gaggggtaat
    80041 attcgttaca cggagagact tcgtctacgc aagctctaaa ataaataact ttattttaga
    80101 gcttgcggat ccctgcgtag ctgggatatt actccttcct gcctcctact agctatagaa
    80161 atcagcctag tgagttagca cacattaaca aagaaagatg tagtgcttcc ttcggagcac
    80221 tagcaaataa aaaaaaaatg aattattctc ctactattat ttcaataatt gaaaatataa
    80281 tattaatgtt acccgcttta ttagtggtag cttatgtaac tgtagcggaa agaaaaacta
    80341 tggcaagtat gcaaagaaga cttggtccta acgcagtagg attaaaaccc gtttagtccc
    80401 ccttattttt aactaaatta aggtaaacag aggatgaatt tcaagaaaag ctgttaagct
    80461 aacttgaagc gaagcttatt attactaata agaacgttca acgactaaag agtattttta
    80521 tataaatact tcagtattct ccttctaatt taatttgtaa tagtatgaca gaaatacgag
    80581 cttgctaatc ccgcagggat actcattata aaaaaaaatt agaagaaaac atagtctgaa
    80641 ccatcttgtg agagatggat taagagtaaa atctttataa cacaattgat tacggtcttt
    80701 tacaggcatt tgcagatgct ttaaaattaa tcttaaaaga atatgtagct cctacacaag
    80761 ctaatttaat actatttttc ttaggaccta tagtgacatt aatatttgct ttattaggtt
    80821 atgcagttat tccttacggt cctggactat cattagggga tatggaatta ggaatattgt
    80881 atatgttagc tgtttcaggt ttagctactt atggaatttt attagccggg tgaagtgcta
    80941 atagtaagta tgctttctta ggatctttaa gaagtacagc tcaattaatt agttatgaat
    81001 tagtgttaag ttctgtatta ttaataataa taatgataac aaatagctta aatttaaata
    81061 taaatgtaca attccaaaaa atagtatgat tagctttacc tctattctgt atattaataa
    81121 tattctttat aggttctgtg gcagagacta atcgtgcacc atttgattta gcagaggcta
    81181 tttaaccaga tttggcctct ttaaagatca caaattgctg gaatttctta attaagagaa
    81241 tcagcaggta atcaacttaa gttgaatctt cagagactag atgtgatcat ttaatatcga
    81301 gcaagctcga tattaaataa ggtatagtcc agacttatat gaaaatataa gattaataaa
    81361 ttcaaaatta ttaccctcta gagttaaatc tccggaggca atatgtatgt gtaactacac
    81421 taataaatat ttattttcta gccagcaagg cggaaccctt aaaataacca aaagatttta
    81481 ctcagacgca agttcgcctt caattaatat accaacagta aaccctaccc ctgtactagt
    81541 tataagaacc ttgcacgata aaggttacgt agattcttat aaagaaattc taaagaataa
    81601 ggggggtatt tactccttta ttaatactgt taatggtaaa caatatattg gaagcgctaa
    81661 agatttttat attagactta atgaacattt aaacaataaa aagtcgaatt taagagcttg
    81721 ctgagtccga aggactatac aaaaagcttt tgacaaatat ggattagata agttcaattg
    81781 aattatttat gaatatttta gctatgagac taaaatatta agtaatgaaa gtttaactga
    81841 attaggggct tcgcctacta gttacataaa agcgttggat ttttctactc tttataatat
    81901 gaaaagagaa gcttcaagta tgttaggtta taaacatacg gatgaggcta tacagaaaat
    81961 gattgaacgc tataaagata aaactaatca tcctatgttt ggtaaaagtc atagcaaaaa
    82021 agtattagaa ttaataagta aacccggtga gttaaatcct atgtttggta gaatacatag
    82081 tgatgaaact aaaaaattaa tggcaaaaaa aagaaataaa tattcaaatg gtgtaggaat
    82141 cttcgattta gaagataatc taatcaaaaa atttgataat aatgtagaat tagctaatta
    82201 tttaaatata tctaaagtaa ctgtagtagt cctacggact cagcaagcta tgtatttaaa
    82261 taatgaacta atctataaaa acatgtacat atttaaacct ataaattaat aattttgagt
    82321 ataaggaatc tgaattggta agtggattta tgacagaaca cgctgcagta atatttgtct
    82381 ttttcttctt agctgaatat gctagtattg tattaatgtg tatatttact agtattttat
    82441 ttttaggtgg ttatttatta gaatttgaca ttgtatattg atttgactta ttaaattata
    82501 tatatgcata tattttcgat ataaactgaa ttacatcttt agaatatttt aaattaagag
    82561 gaattttgac tagttcttct gtagatggct ttttacatag tataacttta ggtataaaaa
    82621 gctcaataat ggtatttata tttatctggg taagagcttc attccctaga atacgttttg
    82681 accagttaat gtcattctgt tgaactgtgt tattacctat tttatttgct tttataatat
    82741 taattccttg tttattatat atattcggaa taactgtagt aaatgtgaac atgttttagt
    82801 aattttagta attttagagc ctgctgattc ccgccttcgg cgggaataac gtagaaaaaa
    82861 atactgcata gtcctccgga ctcaagaaga atatagtcct ccggactcag caaacacata
    82921 gagttaatcc atattcccga ttcccggcgt agcctcccac tgggtggcat tcttcagggg
    82981 ggggcgaagc tcgggaatat ggatggtatt atatataagc gttctaccaa tattattgtt
    83041 tgctaggcta ttcccgattc ccgatcccat attcccgagc ttcgccccct agtcctacgg
    83101 accagcaagc tcggggggcg aagctcggga atatggataa gtgcatagca gcaagctaag
    83161 gcaggaatag tggaggtaga acaagcagct actgctgtat taactcttta tgataaagag
    83221 tatcaatagc atactcttta tcataaaggc catgagacac atgtatatag gcggacatag
    83281 taaattattt gaagagcaat aaatatcaat cttcaacata tgttattatc ctcgttaatt
    83341 attacacctc tactagggac aatggttgta gctagttcag gatcatataa aaattcagag
    83401 ttatttacta aaacgattgc gcttactact agtgttataa atttaattat atcattagtt
    83461 atgtttattt tatttaataa cagtactaat caatttcaat ttgtacaaga acactacaat
    83521 gtacaactat tcgacattta cttgggtgta gatggtatct ctatatattt tatattattg
    83581 actacaataa taatgcctat agcattatta tctaattgag attctataaa agaaaatgta
    83641 aaatcttatt taataattat gttattatta gaaacattat tattagcagt ttttatgagc
    83701 ttagacataa tgtcattcta tatattcttt gaatctatat tacctccttt atttatatta
    83761 ataggtttat atggatcaga taataaagta agtgcgagct actatttatt tttatatacg
    83821 ctgtgaggtt ctttgttttt actactgtcg attttaagta catcttctat aatgggtagt
    83881 acagattttg atactttatt taaactaaat tttgaatata aaactcaaat attcttattt
    83941 ataggaatat ttatatcatt tgctgtaaaa actcctacaa tatttttaaa caattgatta
    84001 ttaaaagctc acgttgaatc tcctttaggt ggaagtattg tattagccgc aatagtatta
    84061 aaattaagtc tatacggtgt atttagatta atattaccta tattacctaa agcttcttta
    84121 gattatactt ttgttgtatt tactatagcg gtaattacaa ttatatatgc tagttttagt
    84181 acactaagaa caacagatgt aaaagaacta atagcatata gttcagtctg tcacgcttca
    84241 gtttatttaa taggagtatt tagtaatact atgcaaggat tagaaggaag tgtgatatta
    84301 ggtttagccc atgggtttgt gtcaagtggt ttatttatat gtgcaggtgg aatattatac
    84361 gatagaacag gtactagact tatatatttt tatagaggaa ttactcaatt aatgcctata
    84421 tttgctatat tattctttat attagcttta ggtaattgtg gtgctccatt aactttaaat
    84481 tttgtaggtg aatttatgtc actttatagt ataatagaaa gattacctgt attaggtgtt
    84541 ttcgcttgtt cttctgtagt attttctgca gcctacacta tatatatgtt taatagaata
    84601 tctttcggag gttctttcac tagatttata gaagaaagta tatacgatgt aaataaaaga
    84661 gaatttattt tattatttat attagtatta tttacagttg tattgggtgt atatccttct
    84721 ttaattttaa acgtattaga ttattctatg aatagtttaa tatatagtat ataaggttag
    84781 ctttagcaaa cctatagcca agctagctag aacgaagtcc gctcttatat actttttatt
    84841 tacctacgag tgacgcgttg tgcacgtatt ataattatca taatcaaaat taatatgcca
    84901 caattagtac ctttttatta tatgaatgaa gtagtatttg cttttgctat aatagtattt
    84961 attctatacg tattatctaa atacatatta ccaagaatag tgcgtttatt cttatcacgt
    85021 atgtttatta ataaaatata atatatatta aggggaggag ggcgctagct cttcatagaa
    85081 ggctatacat atctcgctct tagctagctt acagctaaag ctaaaagcta gcaagctcat
    85141 acctattttg ccaatattta gctttttaaa gatttatata ttatagtagt aataatacta
    85201 ctagatgttt tctatagaaa aacaaaattt attctttgcg caagctaaag aaataagaag
    85261 tcctttagat caatttgaaa taagagacat attaaattta gaagttttag gtggtaactt
    85321 acatctatct ttaactaaca taggattata tttaacaata ggagctttaa ttatattagt
    85381 tttaagtata gtttcaacta actataataa attagttagt aataactgat caatagctca
    85441 agaatcatta tacgtaacta tacataatat agttacaaat caaataaacc ctaaaaatgg
    85501 tcaaatttat ttcccattta tatatacttt atttatattt atattaataa ataatttaat
    85561 gggtatggtt aacaggagcc tttatatttt atcattattt atctcaaaca tgtttgaagt
    85621 atcaggatta catagtaaac ctatatttca agtacaatca tattcttctc ttaactctga
    85681 ctctcagcca gatacacaaa taaacatatc taaggatagt cctagatata gttttaacaa
    85741 taaaaacacc ttctacctta atcctgatta tcttacaggg tttgtagatg gagaaggttg
    85801 tttctcgctt tctatattta aaaaagacag aagcttaact ggttgacaag ttaagcctat
    85861 ctttagtata tctttacata ataaagatat taaattatta gaagctattc aaagaacttt
    85921 taaaacagga aaggtctata aacatggagt tgattctatg caatatcgtg taagttcttt
    85981 aaagaattta caaataatca cagatcattt tgatagttat cctttaatat ctcaaaagag
    86041 agctgattat cttttattta agcaagctat agctataata aagaataaag agcatttatc
    86101 tctaaagggt atattgaagt tagtaggaat taaagcttca ttaaactgag gtctatcaga
    86161 taagtttaaa gagagtttcc ctactgcaaa agcagtagtg agaccttcag taagatataa
    86221 cactttaaat gttaagatta aaaacttaaa ttgaattaga ggatttatag acgctgaagg
    86281 aagtttccaa gttataactc aaaataatag aaatgttagt ttaagatttt cattgactca
    86341 acatattaaa gatgaagagt tgttaaagga tataactact tatctaaact gtggtagata
    86401 ttacaaatca ccaggacgtg atgaaggtca atacttagta acaatctttt cagatataaa
    86461 tgataagcta atacctttct taaacgaata tccattatta ggtattaaac aatatgatta
    86521 cttagatttt gcacaaatag ccgaactaat aaaatctaaa gcccatttaa cggatgaagg
    86581 attagaaaag ataaagttaa ttcaaagtaa tatgaataga aagagaataa caatagaaga
    86641 atagataaat gtttagataa ttctaatatc atagataaat aataataata ataaaatata
    86701 ataaatttca ctatatgctg gaaacttcta atgcctttag gtaccaatac tggtgaaaat
    86761 cttaaaggat gaaacaatga actatcagca ggaaaccaaa ataacaagcg ataaaaaaaa
    86821 ataggcgtat ccccacttcg tcgggataga cgaagtctca gcaggctagg caaagctgct
    86881 ctatttattt tttttttctg cctcgttatg agtaggatcc tcagagacta cgtgtgaaag
    86941 atcacttaac acagttttaa aataacaact aagtgattaa gatatagtcc accgcggtaa
    87001 gtctataaga cttactgtat tgtccataca gctttgcttc tacagcccat tttgcgttaa
    87061 catttgctct tagtttcaca atagtattag gtgcaactat attaggattc caaaaacatg
    87121 gtttaaaatt cttttcttta ttagtacctg ctggttgtcc tttagcactt ttacctttat
    87181 tagtgactat cgagttcata tcatatctag cgagaaacgt ttcattaggt cttagattag
    87241 ccgcgaatat cactgcggga catatgctat taagcatctt gagtgggttt gtttataata
    87301 taatgaattc aggatttatc ttctttattt taggattaat acctttatta tttattatag
    87361 cattctcagg tcttgaatta gctatagcct ttatccaagc gcaagtgttc gtggtattat
    87421 caagttctta tataaaagac ggattagatt tacattaagc tgtacgagtt tagtataaga
    87481 aaaatatcaa tgtatttagc atagcagttt attaaattaa attgtgaggg tgggatggat
    87541 ttgttacttc gtaacaaggg gcataaatat aaaatatcat ctttaaaggt gtaaatacct
    87601 tgccagaaat gtatctttag gtcttagatt agcagctggt cacatgttat taagcatatt
    87661 aagtggtttt gtttataata taatgaattc tggttttata ttcttcattt taggattaat
    87721 acctttatta tttattatag ccttttcagg tttagagtta gcaatagcct tcatccaggc
    87781 gcaggtgttc gtggtactat ctagttctta tataaaagac ggattagatt tacattaata
    87841 tttgtagcga tagacgaagt ctctccctat ccgaaggata tgctggctag gctgatttcg
    87901 aagaaatatg cctatataaa aaaaaagata aaaatttagt attttcgagc ttgcgctagg
    87961 cttgcgtacc gaaggatatg aaaatctgca agcaagctct tacgagcttg ctgattcccg
    88021 gctacgtcgg gaataggaaa tcgcgcaagc tcttccgatt cccgctggga ataggaaatc
    88081 gcgctagctc gagacttcgt ctaccgtagg gtgagacttc gtctacgcaa gctctctata
    88141 aaaaaaaaat atattttttt ttttactcgt tcgccccctc cgaaaatacc agaggaggga
    88201 acttcgttcg ggctaaaaat atcgaagaaa gagtaggcag gagttccaaa agctccacta
    88261 gactattcct acgaatattt ttagtagtcc tacggactca gcaagctaga gcttgctagt
    88321 actaatccgg ctccgccgga tatgtactac gaaaaaaatc cagcaataaa aaaaataaag
    88381 aactttattt tttttatttt tactagactt cgtctactcg ccccccaggg gctattcgtt
    88441 attagtacta agtgtttata ttgaggaaag ttataagaac aataacaatt tatcctgaag
    88501 gcgctattcg tttcaggaat tagcacccag gaaattaata aaagttatat gatgtatagg
    88561 aagaaaataa tacaaaatta tttatataat ttatatgaaa aaccgcgagc aactagcatt
    88621 ttatagaaaa ttatctgttt tagtaaaatt cacagtaaat agcttatatg tttttacctt
    88681 agtcaatgga tttagatcca ttagtgatat atgaatagtt ctatatccga aaaaaaagta
    88741 aaagtaaaag ttgagtttgg tgatggctct gattgaatgc tgtccaagtg cttgacacat
    88801 gctaatcgta cgttttaatt gataaattaa aaagtggtgt acaggtgagt ataatgatat
    88861 tcttcgccgg ccttaaagtg gaggtaaatc cttcataata aataaaggaa acatataata
    88921 aaaaaaaatt agggtataga caaggacaag tgttgagggg gggaaaccct cagcaagttg
    88981 actcccttat atattttttt ttgctctttt ttttctgctt taagaggata ataaatatct
    89041 tcgagatagg tagtagttaa ggtgatgact taactagcct taaactctcg tagtcgaatc
    89101 tgaaaggttg atcgaccaca ttgggtctga aaaaacccca atgcaagtta gtacagcagt
    89161 gaggaatctt ggtcaatggc ctaacggctg aactggcaac ttggagaagt ggcaagtctt
    89221 ccagtatggg gagcaaacag ctatgggtca agcccgatac ctttaagaga agtcttattg
    89281 tgagggcgag ttgtataaca ccatagggct ggccgtccca tatgaaaaga ttttattaga
    89341 attgaatgaa actttgttta tatattgata atgacagtat atatatcgtg tcttgactaa
    89401 ttgcgtgcca gcagtcgcgg taatacgtaa gagactagtg ttattcatct taattaggtt
    89461 taaagggtac ccagacggtc tatatagctt ataaaatgtt agtataagac tagagtttta
    89521 tgtaagaggg cagtacttga ggaggagaga tgaaatttcg tgataccaaa gggactctgt
    89581 aaaggcgaag gcagccctct atgtaaaaac tgacgttgaa ggacgaaggc acagagaaca
    89641 aacaggatta gatacccaag tagtctttgc agtaaatgat gaatgccata ggttagatct
    89701 atatttctat tataataata catttctatt atttattata aaacgcattc cttatatagc
    89761 ttcgcgctat aatatatttt atatatagtg cagcagaaat ttttgtatct ggtctataaa
    89821 tgaaagtgta agcatttcac ctcaagagta atgtggcaac gcaggaactg aaatcactag
    89881 accgtttctg acaccagtag tgaagtatgt tgtttaattc gatgatccac gaaaaacctt
    89941 accacaattt gaataatttt attacaggag ttgcacggct gtttccagtt aatgttgtga
    90001 aactgtggtt tccatgaaat taacgtaatc cctggcttta ttttttttat ttacgataaa
    90061 gcattcagtc ctggaaattt ggaaagaaaa aggggacaaa gacaagtcat catggccttg
    90121 atattgtggg ctatagacgt gccacatata cctaaacaaa gagatgcgaa aatgtgaatt
    90181 taagctaatc tcaaaaaata ggatataaat tttaaggatt gtagtctgaa attcgactat
    90241 atgaataagt aattactagt aatcgtgaat caccatgtca cggtgaatag accttggatt
    90301 ggtactaacc actcgtcaca tgctgaaagg ggcatgcgca ataagtttgc tttcttagta
    90361 acaagtaaaa aaaacaaata ggttttatat attcttttat tgggaatctt cgtatgcgtg
    90421 gctctaatta gtgttaagtc gaaatacggt tcgggtagtg gaagttgccc gggattaatt
    90481 aatattaacc ataaatatat ataatataag cgcaagcatg aaaaaaaaat ctcttttttt
    90541 tttccgagct agcgcctata taaaggaggg ttcctttatt ggtaagaagg gttgagctgt
    90601 aaactcaata gctattgctt ttaagagttc gaatctcttg tctcctagaa ttagtaactt
    90661 aattaggtaa aggacttcct tgtcacggaa gtagatgtcg gttcgattct gatctaattc
    90721 gtatagtagc atacatagca tacatagcag ctagcttgct tttatagaga agtgctagct
    90781 tttagcttgc actattactg cgaggcaaac gagaggtaag gctagcttcg ctagcccttt
    90841 cggagctaat gcaggaaaag tttccatagg tagggtaaga tatttgctaa gtattatgtt
    90901 ttatacattt aggtgttcga atcacctctt ttccgtagtc tccatgcgag cttcgctcgt
    90961 atatgggcta gcgaagctag cctctttatt tttttttatt gcttgagcct ctatagctca
    91021 acggtagagc ataatactgt taatattatg atagatgttc gattcatctt aggggctttt
    91081 aacttgtgta caaaactaca agatttataa tatataatat atatgacaaa tttaataaga
    91141 agtaattttc aggatcatcc attccattta gtgtcaccat ctccttgacc actgtataca
    91201 agtattgctt tatttacagt aacagtgaat ggagcattat caatgcactt atttagcaac
    91261 agctatatag tgttttactt atcattaatt acattagtag catctatggc tttctgattt
    91321 agagatataa tagcagaggg taaacttaaa ttaaatacta tagtccttcg gactcagcaa
    91381 gctctaaatt attatttgaa tattgcacaa aaaattcctt ctatccattt agaagaggct
    91441 ttatatacat atagaaataa aaacaatact acaattttca ctaataataa taacttaggt
    91501 tattatttag caggtctttt agaaggagac ggttccattt ctcttccttc gaccaatact
    91561 ggagttacaa gtttaaatag agtacttaat cctagaatag tatttacttc ccatattaat
    91621 aatataggta tgtattcatt tatacaatca gaattaggta atataggacg ttttcaaggc
    91681 gctagctctt caggagaaaa tattcttcgt tatattattg gagatataga aagtattatt
    91741 ctttttataa atttagtaca cggaaaactt agaacaccaa aaaaccagag atttaatgat
    91801 ttaatcaatt ttatgaacaa taaatatgat ttaaatatat cggaaagttt attagataat
    91861 tctagcttta cagataatag ttgattctcc ggttttagtg aagcagatgg acatttcgga
    91921 attaaatatg tagggggcag agcttgcgca gcgattttcg cggctcctaa tcccgcaggg
    91981 atatcgacga aaatacgtaa acctaaatct gaaacccgta aaagatctgt aagtgaaaat
    92041 atttctttga aatttagatt agatcaacgt ttatatgata aagctacatc aacctcgatg
    92101 aaacctttta tggaaaattt agctttattt cttaatgcta atttaaaaac atataaaaat
    92161 aataccaatt cggaagtatt atcagttagt atacaatcta taaaaaatgt aagttttctt
    92221 atagattatt ttaataaatt tcctttaata ggagataaac ttactgattt taaaaagtga
    92281 gaaatagtat ataatatgat aatacttaaa caacatctta ctgaagaagg tagattgaaa
    92341 ataaaaaatc tattggttaa atagagctct agacttcgtc tagccttaat aataataatt
    92401 taatgtatat gtgctctctt taaatttaac aaattgctgg aaaatcctaa aattaggcta
    92461 atcagcagga aactaaaaga cggataaata tcttttaggg tcttcagaga ctagacatta
    92521 aaaattaatg cgttagtatt ccctaccccc tacggggctt aagggagaga cttctcctta
    92581 gcctgcgtac ccgagacttc taatttcgaa taaatatgta tttcatatcc cttacgggat
    92641 cagaaattag tatttcatat cccttacggg atcagaaatt agaagtgggt ccgcctggga
    92701 tatgtccagg cggacccacc actccgtcgt cggcggagag tacacttcgt taggggacta
    92761 cagcaagctc tccttttagg aatactaacc cattaattaa ggtatagtcc aaaaaatata
    92821 gaaatatatt tataatatct atcgacatat ttaggaaatc atacattatc agtgcaaaaa
    92881 ggattaaatc taggagtaat actatttata gtatctgaag gtttattttt tgtagctatc
    92941 ttttgagcat tcttccatag acaaaatgca ttgtggataa gaaccaaact ccggggaaac
    93001 cctaaagctc taataactaa gctatctgtc gaaagactta tagtggcctc attaaggact
    93061 gagggtatag taacatcatt agagattatt ggcttaagcc aatgaatggg ctatcgcgga
    93121 tctaaatcag atagttttat atctgtaaaa gagcaacgag cagacggttc ttcaatattt
    93181 tctaaatatt gtaaggtgtg ctctgagagc cagggaaact tggtttttat acatcaacaa
    93241 aaagatgtta atactgttat atctactact actcatagag tacgtagtag atatacaaaa
    93301 aatattctat gtgctagtag cacgaatatc attcaaaaat ctttattttc taccaatacc
    93361 tattcccaat tcccacaggg aattagggaa tcggcattta atacttcacc tttaacatta
    93421 aatcctaatt atgtaacagg gtttactgat ggagaaggat gtttttttgt agggattaat
    93481 caagacgtaa aatttaaaac tggttacaga gtaaaagcta cgtttcaaat aggtcttcat
    93541 gaaaaagatc tcgctctgtt ggaacaaata agattattct ttggggtagg taaagttact
    93601 aagttgggag cagaatctgt tcaatacaga gtatcaggtc tagatgattt aaatactatt
    93661 atttatcatt ttgataacta ccctttacta actcgtaaac attctgatta tatcttcttt
    93721 aaagaagtta taaatttaat gaaacaaggt aaacatctta ctttagaagg tttaaacagg
    93781 atagtatcca ttaaatctac actaaataat ggtgaattat ctgactcttt aaatttagcc
    93841 tttccaaatt taaaaccagc tttgagatca gaagtcccaa gtagagatat gcaagattta
    93901 cactgattag ctggttttac tgatgctgaa ggatgtttct tcatagcatt aaagaaatca
    93961 ccagcgtcta aactaggtga aactgcctga ttaaggttta ttttaactca acatagtaga
    94021 gataaagaac ttttggaaag tttaatacaa actttgaatt gtggtagata catagttaaa
    94081 ccagactgtg gtgagtttat agttgaaaag tttacagatg ttagggataa aataattcca
    94141 atatttgaaa agtttaaatt gcgccatggg ggagccaaat ctttaaatta tgaagatttt
    94201 aaaaaggcgg cacttcttat aggtaataaa gctcatttaa ctagagaagg gttagatgaa
    94261 ataaagaaaa taaaaggtag aatgaataaa caaagaaaag cagtattaaa taaaggtgta
    94321 taaaatttaa atccatataa gtatacttat gttactatgt agcataagta tacaaataaa
    94381 taaaaaatga gtgcattaac acctactgta gaattaggag ctcaatgacc acctatgggt
    94441 atagaacctg taaacccgtt tgaattacca ttacttaata cagtaatttt attatctagt
    94501 ggagcaacta ttacttatgc gcaccactca ttaataaaag gagaaagaaa aggagcttta
    94561 tatggttcta tctttacagt tctattagct ttaatattca ctttctttca aggggtagaa
    94621 tatagcgttt cttcatttac tattagtgac ggtgtatttg gtacatgttt cttcttcggt
    94681 actgggttcc atggcttcca cgttattata ggtacaatat tcttatcagt ggctttatga
    94741 agaatatatt cataccattt aacagaccat catcatcttg gttatgaagc tggaatatta
    94801 tattgacatt ttgtagatgt agtttgacta ttcctatacg taacaatgta ttactgagga
    94861 agttagtttt aatctataga tattaattta ataaaaaaat atatataatt tattacactt
    94921 ctaatttcga agaaatacag caagctcgac ataagttata tatataaaga tttaatggta
    94981 taagggggtt cgattccccc aagatcttag aattagctat gtaaaaacat ggctttagtt
    95041 acaaatctaa caacattaat tgttattctt ctttaaaaaa tccagataga gcttctggac
    95101 tactcatcag caagctcaaa ataatttcta atagttgagt agctttagct tgcgcagcac
    95161 aacgactaaa aaggtagatt ttctatcttg caaattttgt tgtatattat attacatatt
    95221 atacaaatga tatagtctaa acaataatga gaattattgc taatattttt tatttgtaca
    95281 cgtcattata ggtacaatat tcttatcagt ggctttatga agaatatatt cataccattt
    95341 aacagaccat catcatcttg gttatgaagc tggaatattc tactgacatt tcgttgatgt
    95401 agtttgactt ttcttatacg tatctatgta ttattgaggt tcttaattta ttatactgga
    95461 gggactatcc agaagaatgc cccccacttc gttgggatag acgaagtctc agcaggctaa
    95521 ggataagcta ctagaaaaaa aatgtctttt tttttactgc tgctgagact tcgtctatcc
    95581 aaggaggcta gcttcgctag ggagaggctc tcccacatat ttacagccga taagtttaag
    95641 tcttaattaa ggcggtaatc tattttatat agataaattt gataaaatat tcttctggac
    95701 tactcatcag caagctcgag acttcgtcta ccagaaaaaa aaaataaagg gataggcttc
    95761 gccgcttcct tatttttttt ttactgctcg agacttcgtc tacgcaggag caagctccag
    95821 gattagcact agcaagatat aattttattg ctatcctaaa tattaggtta atataagtat
    95881 aaaaaataca atgtattatc aacttctagc tacacctgag attttctcga atggatattt
    95941 aacaggatcc ttagatataa ttagcataac agctttatta tgtggtattt taataataat
    96001 taataaaaac cctattgttt cagtaatatt tctaataggt ttatttgcaa atatatcagt
    96061 atatttaata ttaataggtc ttacatttat aggtttatct tatttaattg tttatattgg
    96121 ggcagtttca atattatttt tatttatatt aatgttaata aatataagaa caagtgaatt
    96181 acaaagtaat aatagaaata gtgtatcttt aggtttattt attacaatcc tggcaaattt
    96241 tactatattc caaatactac cttattacat ggcgatatta aataattaca gtagtaaatt
    96301 aaatactata ctatattatt taccttgaaa taaatttagc gatattttaa attatattaa
    96361 taaaaacata gacattacaa atgcgaatat tatgtttgta tcaagtaata gttgagataa
    96421 taatatggct gaaacagggc atacagcaac tatagggcat atattatata caagtcacaa
    96481 tatgtgaata tttatggcta gttttatatt attattagcg atgactggtg ctataataat
    96541 tactattaaa aacgagaagg cgattcagta gtattccata tccctttggt tagacgaagt
    96601 ctcagcgagc taaggaatca gcaagctccg acccctgcca agcagcattg cacaaaatta
    96661 ctatcctccg gattaggcga tacttcgtct acgccgactt aataaaagat taagtatttc
    96721 atagcaagct ctattccctg accccctacg ggggtaggga attagagcct gctgtagacg
    96781 aagtctctcc ctatttcttc gaaattagag cttgcatatt tcagagctcg cgcccccccc
    96841 ttcggcggga tcagaaatca gtacacttcg ttagggaata agtagtattt catagcagta
    96901 ttttttctgt gcttctgtgc gaagcataca gaaaaaaatt actaaaatac tgcatatccc
    96961 tacgggatca gaaatcagcg atggacttcg ttctagcgaa gctagcccta gtaaaaaatt
    97021 catccgcttt cggtattgcc tattccctcc gaaggatggg ataaaaaaaa aatatatttt
    97081 tttttatccc ggagggaata ggcaataccc tctagcaagc taatagcagg aaacggataa
    97141 agaaaaatta gttcaatggt agagcgattg ttttacacac aataagttga aggttcaaat
    97201 ccttcatttt tcagtattaa gggttagagg agcagcagag cttgcgccac taatccgagg
    97261 gtgagaggaa gaaagttcct ctcacttaag aggaacgcca gctgagcgag ttggctgatt
    97321 ataccctata agattcctta acttaaacgg tagagtgcat ttttgataag aatgatatca
    97381 gcgttcgatt cgctgaggaa ttaaagagaa ttggccgagt ggtttaaggc ggtaagcttg
    97441 agtcttatta ggttatattc tagccgcatc cgttcaaatc ggatattctc tgaagagtgt
    97501 agtttaattg gcaaaatagg aagcttcaac cttcaaattc ttggttcaag tccaagtact
    97561 cttgtttttt tacggattag ggccggcttg ggtaggcact tcgtttggga cgaagactag
    97621 ttatgttcga atcataataa tccgatgaat tttagaagta ttagagataa aaaaataaat
    97681 aaatttgtgg gttcggtaaa aaaaaataaa gttctttatt ttttttattg cgcccactac
    97741 atataagcaa gcatcgtgct agctaaa
//
