# Supplementary material for: First steps towards mitochondrial pan-genomics: detailed analysis of Fusarium graminearum mitogenomes
Source: PeerJ. 2018 Dec 19;6:e5963. doi: 10.7717/peerj.5963 (PMC6304159; doi:10.7717/peerj.5963)
Supplement: Supplemental Information 2 — Sequence data for BK010538–BK010547 [file peerj-06-5963-s004.zip › BK010541.gb]

LOCUS       BK010541              101424 bp    DNA     circular PLN 04-JUN-2018
DEFINITION  Fusarium graminearum strain INRA-156 mitochondrion, complete
            genome.
ACCESSION   
VERSION
DBLINK      BioProject: PRJNA295638
            BioSample: SRS1096137
            Sequence Read Archive: SRR3091721
KEYWORDS    TPA:assembly.
SOURCE      mitochondrion Fusarium graminearum (Gibberella zeae)
  ORGANISM  Fusarium graminearum
            Eukaryota; Fungi; Dikarya; Ascomycota; Pezizomycotina;
            Sordariomycetes; Hypocreomycetidae; Hypocreales; Nectriaceae;
            Fusarium.
REFERENCE   1  (bases 1 to 101424)
  AUTHORS   Brankovics,B., Zhang,H., van Diepeningen,A.D., van der Lee,T.A.,
            Waalwijk,C. and de Hoog,G.S.
  TITLE     GRAbB: Selective Assembly of Genomic Regions, a New Niche for
            Genomic Research
  JOURNAL   PLoS Comput. Biol. 12 (6), e1004753 (2016)
   PUBMED   27308864
  REMARK    Publication Status: Online-Only
REFERENCE   2  (bases 1 to 101424)
  AUTHORS   Brankovics,B., Kulik,T., Sawicki,J., Wolosz,K., Zhang,H., de
            Hoog,G.S., van der Lee,T.A.J., Waalwijk,C. and van Diepeningen,A.D.
  TITLE     First steps towards mitochondrial pan-genomics: Detailed analysis
            of Fusarium graminearum mitogenomes
  JOURNAL   Unpublished
REFERENCE   3  (bases 1 to 101424)
  AUTHORS   Brankovics,B., Kulik,T., Sawicki,J., Wolosz,K., Zhang,H., de
            Hoog,G.S., van der Lee,T.A.J., Waalwijk,C. and van Diepeningen,A.D.
  TITLE     Direct Submission
  JOURNAL   Submitted (30-MAY-2018) B.U. Biointeractions & Plant Health,
            Wageningen Plant Research, Droevendaalsesteeg 1, Wageningen,
            Gelderland 6708 PB, Netherlands
COMMENT     Bankit Comment: ALT EMAIL:balazs.brankovics@wur.nl.
            Bankit Comment: Submission Title:None.
            THIRD PARTY ANNOTATION DATABASE: This TPA record uses data from
            DDBJ/EMBL/GenBank entry SRR3091721
FEATURES             Location/Qualifiers
     source          1..101424
                     /organism="Fusarium graminearum"
                     /organelle="mitochondrion"
                     /mol_type="genomic DNA"
                     /strain="INRA-156"
                     /db_xref="taxon:5518"
     gene            289..5899
                     /gene="rnl"
     rRNA            join(289..2905,5333..5899)
                     /gene="rnl"
                     /product="16S ribosomal RNA"
     intron          2906..5332
                     /gene="rnl"
                     /note="group IA"
     gene            3476..4957
                     /gene="rps3"
     CDS             3476..4957
                     /gene="rps3"
                     /note="GO IDs: GO:0003735,GO:0005840,GO:0006412;
                     GENE3DG3DSA:3.30.1140.32"
                     /codon_start=1
                     /transl_table=4
                     /product="ribosomal protein S3"
                     /translation="MNKDGNVVFPATPGIVNFQAASSKGGQGKVSSKIYNNNLKQSKT
                     ILLKKKIGDIGITKYLPSFSKEWKNTIYSYNKNTLKNIPVNDLNINKIIKGYFNLYFK
                     DHKYTGSKFILLKRRRNLLRRIHVSNAEIKHTNNKAIITLYTLNREKNVLKKKYLKIN
                     KKISKKLIAKRYFLLYKENIEKIYKILGEYKDQYIFISDIIRKTKFIKYKLEYLNKFI
                     KLKDLYLKKVWGVILNQYARKYLKYLRKYDLLYSLNQYKFNRLVFLPKLSNILNKILG
                     KKIEYNIINLKSVAYHTDLFTNALALKLRKRRINYINSMFSILNRAYLPNINTIKERS
                     IIKGDQKMDLFQSKFKDLKIISNIVFPAMPEGIAGSLAPTSSLSKLLDGTYPSDINNG
                     IMHSSDANKENIHNTIYNSIGYKNMAGIRLEVKGRLTKRYRADRSIYSLKWKGGLKNV
                     DSSFRGLSSVLFRGNSKSNVTYSIAKSKRRIGAFAVKGWIGGK"
     gene            6020..6090
                     /gene="trnT(tgt)"
     tRNA            6020..6090
                     /gene="trnT(tgt)"
                     /product="tRNA-Thr"
                     /anticodon=(pos:6052..6054,aa:Thr,seq:tgt)
     gene            7027..7099
                     /gene="trnE(ttc)"
     tRNA            7027..7099
                     /gene="trnE(ttc)"
                     /product="tRNA-Glu"
                     /anticodon=(pos:7060..7062,aa:Glu,seq:ttc)
     gene            7101..7171
                     /gene="trnM(cat)"
                     /note="copy 1"
     tRNA            7101..7171
                     /gene="trnM(cat)"
                     /product="tRNA-Met"
                     /anticodon=(pos:7133..7135,aa:Met,seq:cat)
     gene            7172..7244
                     /gene="trnM(cat)"
                     /note="copy 2"
     tRNA            7172..7244
                     /gene="trnM(cat)"
                     /product="tRNA-Met"
                     /anticodon=(pos:7205..7207,aa:Met,seq:cat)
     gene            7710..7780
                     /gene="trnG(acc)"
     tRNA            7710..7780
                     /gene="trnG(acc)"
                     /product="tRNA-Gly"
                     /anticodon=(pos:7742..7744,aa:Gly,seq:acc)
     gene            7788..7870
                     /gene="trnL(taa)"
     tRNA            7788..7870
                     /gene="trnL(taa)"
                     /product="tRNA-Leu"
                     /anticodon=(pos:7822..7824,aa:Leu,seq:taa)
     gene            8596..8666
                     /gene="trnG(tcc)"
     tRNA            8596..8666
                     /gene="trnG(tcc)"
                     /product="tRNA-Gly"
                     /anticodon=(pos:8628..8630,aa:Gly,seq:tcc)
     gene            9686..15481
                     /gene="orf1931"
     CDS             9686..15481
                     /gene="orf1931"
                     /codon_start=1
                     /transl_table=4
                     /product="hypothetical protein"
                     /translation="MKKNMNLLLVRLFVRFPWSLHSDPSEGGRLRLSRDLQQYINLRT
                     FINRQKINRLSKNSIELISRYIFNIKLYQFLAVVFIHVAVTSIQIDLNLFLEVLNNLP
                     ENLGSSVGVPELAKNIKLDSNINYILCYSHRSLFGFRTYILMVLILFIIFPILFIIQN
                     YIFIILSILSVILVKALALNFYQKHFQFFYSGLPSHKKVDFREKLVHFITLIINNIGK
                     IIKHLFKMWIISIIIIYIFRYLLATMLLNIDDNNSFITTILILTLPLPMFFYLLNFIV
                     KYLKKESIEDKDYYLYNDYVVKRVNLYRITCTIIVNYLIQNYYSTIIISIIIKGFIVI
                     IITLFTICIIYGILRINKPGWRASHFVSRQSTISCSRVDPLSDGDSGVRASLTKCIPP
                     GERVGINKHEPIPLKSALDLAGSASYIAAFISLTPFLQEACNSGFSKFYFNEGNQRYY
                     EWKGIPFRMPGVVKCGPEPTINIMQVRKTEIALAKAAEEARNLHKVPDTDVGIYYRNL
                     DAAIEKEAAQNLNKEAVAKEGGASLSRYYRNIDETIKKKADYVPVTESVRQGLIKEYK
                     DKLNNSPIVNITWKLKYNEGIQRSQANFTVKPINYFYNTKFYGAVSLVLKGRLLIVNI
                     IRHDLPGCVFMPTYYLQNANVTDSSAKIRDITTTLESKYGIMLPQIGIDKVENRINGL
                     IIFTQAESIDNTSLFRVWRPSSYYMEPELKTVKNYYQEKSQNNLRIREFDTTDSIKFS
                     KDLKKVVGVQGEAIKIANNENFVIHEDRLAARKLAFFENTLDNEYRKLVEFYLTKGQK
                     ANPKDFMIWEEDGSDKSRLKFKDLMYKARSETKSAIQKDEYLLARPKGKEWDLVKFAE
                     RRMSRNDSNNEYMDNDCYYFKTRRDYPINRLLITRNQSHMTYFSMYKEGVAEGYKIRR
                     QMLGELDASINLPLEKSRAELIKKIASKLTRSEFTKFQNIYGVSINRLTFEFFQLKPT
                     DSKYFGINTTSTTFAPILDRNTDYELYSIIDVKNDSVKLPFVFKQGGMSNMTMPTHDY
                     NMLDNRDEVSIRRCMDFIYTNSDGNLTYQSDKDNFSVLAGVDKNYPYQSDMDNFSVVK
                     KKSVGFTKKAVDYKNKNPKSVKYTLDGFNNRFFRGKSISIELPFESIKLLDIIPHEYH
                     QISLGGERVNFDYEGEQRVKSSIPNTLVMKKTRKLNLEFTLLKQVYTTKGSNSKITLR
                     FTPTWPPDPSPNGDIEIPNLILQVANLNNDSTDLNPRTLEAHYVEYDLPSRRPTPSTN
                     LPNETPLHPSGSNEEEEDIYGYSGDEDNNAQNNREVASAVQASEQPPTVESPMELPFE
                     DSFADAPYPYEAESPKDNDNNSGSRKGRTAVASGDQVVEGEEIALISADDMTSEGDLA
                     FSPQFFIPESTPDSISSDNSSPINTQANQGMGEILESNLVNRDEPMQVDGDLYREVMN
                     NAVGEAVMESINPILLLPDLPTSNPEPVDTEDSPLSTEVSPLSMMSDSEFFELERQIA
                     SLKPSYLEADPGEVDGSGQDAADPEAIIISSDDSSSDSGDYGNNYSEASPITSLPGNR
                     AGQMADPEAIIRSSDDSSSEGVPTPPKETDFIARPLNTPVAEVIHDRTGTRLLTVDIH
                     TMLTVIGPPNAPEPRLWSVGNANYYLSMAPDFFYEHYPRGTEVMPPNNYPSQQINVYI
                     PPPMDKLRCESDGRIGEICICRAEFATVVPLVNYPRSSYIEGALFMKSVLSSEPLGDK
                     DLSDGFNLSDRLNFSSNSYTNAYFAPEPTPDTDSISSDNSSPINMQANQEEAGKPEVT
                     LISADDMTSEGDLAFSPQFFIPESTPDSISSDNSSPINTQANQGMGEILESNLVNRDE
                     PMQVDEDLYREVMNNVVGEATMETINPILLLPDLPTSNPEPVDTEDSPLSTEDSPLSM
                     MSDSEFFELEREISKLGKSIGRDKKGQSSYK"
     gene            15538..15609
                     /gene="trnA(tgc)"
     tRNA            15538..15609
                     /gene="trnA(tgc)"
                     /product="tRNA-Ala"
                     /anticodon=(pos:15571..15573,aa:Ala,seq:tgc)
     gene            15908..15980
                     /gene="trnF(gaa)"
     tRNA            15908..15980
                     /gene="trnF(gaa)"
                     /product="tRNA-Phe"
                     /anticodon=(pos:15941..15943,aa:Phe,seq:gaa)
     gene            16328..16400
                     /gene="trnK(ttt)"
     tRNA            16328..16400
                     /gene="trnK(ttt)"
                     /product="tRNA-Lys"
                     /anticodon=(pos:16361..16363,aa:Lys,seq:ttt)
     gene            16845..16927
                     /gene="trnL(tag)"
     tRNA            16845..16927
                     /gene="trnL(tag)"
                     /product="tRNA-Leu"
                     /anticodon=(pos:16878..16880,aa:Leu,seq:tag)
     gene            17249..17320
                     /gene="trnQ(ttg)"
     tRNA            17249..17320
                     /gene="trnQ(ttg)"
                     /product="tRNA-Gln"
                     /anticodon=(pos:17282..17284,aa:Gln,seq:ttg)
     gene            17762..17834
                     /gene="trnH(gtg)"
     tRNA            17762..17834
                     /gene="trnH(gtg)"
                     /product="tRNA-His"
                     /anticodon=(pos:17795..17797,aa:His,seq:gtg)
     gene            18293..18365
                     /gene="trnM(cat)"
                     /note="copy 3"
     tRNA            18293..18365
                     /gene="trnM(cat)"
                     /product="tRNA-Met"
                     /anticodon=(pos:18327..18329,aa:Met,seq:cat)
     gene            18420..26190
                     /gene="nad2"
     CDS             join(18420..18797,20204..20587,22053..22478,24082..24525,
                     26158..26190)
                     /gene="nad2"
                     /codon_start=1
                     /transl_table=4
                     /product="NADH dehydrogenase subunit 2"
                     /translation="MIILSIILVLLSNAVNIRRDISILFNRIAILILIYCILHDISSL
                     AVVTKGVGLHGGLLLMTNITQIFHIFIFLVSILILQLTSFYPRKVWVSEYSSLKDLLL
                     YKFIYYNTKIINKMGEHFKIIEYPLIILFVITGAVLLMSTNDLVSIFLAIELQSYGLY
                     ILSTIYRNSELSTTGGLIYFLLGGLSSCFILLGTSLLYANSGTTNLDGLYIITSISDL
                     STNLWYTPYYINLSLVIFTIGFLFKVSAAPFHFWSPDVYDAIPTIVTTFVAIIAKISI
                     FILLLQLVYYTNSSFSEMSWTFILLISSLFSLIIGTVVGLTQFRIKRLFAYSTISHVG
                     FILLALGISSVESTQAFIFYLTQYSISNLNAFVILIAIGFSLYCYISENKEHEELMDK
                     NNSPIQLVTQLKGYFYINPFLAISLAITIFSFVGVPPLIGFFGKQMVLSAALDKGLIF
                     LSLIAILTSVIGGVYYLGIVKEMFFSLPEYKINPLLETLTLRGNVVDDNQKIIKQLKF
                     NYKNIAISSPISFVISIITLVILLFLFMNKEWLSMGTILVQILFNN"
     exon            18420..18797
                     /gene="nad2"
                     /number=1
     intron          18798..20203
                     /gene="nad2"
                     /note="group IC2"
     gene            18819..20096
                     /gene="iorf425"
     CDS             18819..20096
                     /gene="iorf425"
                     /note="GO IDs: GO:0004519; GENE3D G3DSA:3.10.28.10;PANTHER
                     PTHR36181,PTHR36181:SF2; PFAM PF00961;
                     SUPERFAMILYSSF55608"
                     /codon_start=1
                     /transl_table=4
                     /product="LAGLIDADG endonuclease"
                     /translation="MFQLLRDKLSNSGEALKLLIPNLVELYRGGWTNYSCMVTSQKIL
                     EKGMGNRGSKSTVFVRKLYTVVKEQRVDGSCNGLVINPLLRCTLRGFERISWYGIPSN
                     QILIKRYYTTNDSNTNIESEISTINKESFKLNPWFITGFTDGDGSFTISTSKKKSGTG
                     WKIHPTFTIGLDIKDLDILIQFKAYFNAGKIYKSKRGIIYYTIGSTKDLLKHVLPHFD
                     KYPLSSLKLKDYLVFKRILLLMQKGEHQSLSGLFKIFSERANLNKGLPKVVEEEYPDL
                     KPAVIPELKIAPTINPDWLAGFITAEASFFISIYPSKDRKVGYAVSLVFSLSQHAKDL
                     DLLKRIADSLECGIVRKHKSREAVELVITKSEDINQKLTPLLSKHTLSGVKLLDFERF
                     KKASILINSKAHLTSEGIKLIKDIKDTMYNRGL"
     exon            20204..20587
                     /gene="nad2"
                     /number=2
     intron          20588..22052
                     /gene="nad2"
                     /note="group IC2"
     gene            20609..21484
                     /gene="iorf291"
     CDS             20609..21484
                     /gene="iorf291"
                     /note="GO IDs: GO:0004519; GENE3D G3DSA:3.10.28.10;PANTHER
                     PTHR36181,PTHR36181:SF2; PFAM PF00961;
                     SUPERFAMILYSSF55608"
                     /codon_start=1
                     /transl_table=4
                     /product="LAGLIDADG endonuclease"
                     /translation="MSTYVGCKLSNSREPLKLLVLSHIWKCMSGWINYSGIVTSQKMS
                     ENKMGNRGSKSVIHETKQSCIIVKEQRVNGSWCGINIPHLRYTLVGFGRSYQVKTLSN
                     QIIQRQFYSSESNLDNSQLRQDPWFISGFSDAEGCFMVLVRKSPKSKLGWQIEANFTI
                     NLHVRDLDLLKLIQSFSFASHYFGVGRIGKERNGCRDFTIGSLDQIITKVIPHFDKYP
                     LKTNKYSDYLLFKQVVMMMQRGEHLTAEGLQKIIGIRASLNRGLTPLLLEAFPNTVAL
                     VRPLLPPLKNVKLDP"
     exon            22053..22478
                     /gene="nad2"
                     /number=3
     intron          22479..24081
                     /gene="nad2"
                     /note="group IC2"
     gene            22512..23762
                     /gene="iorf416"
     CDS             22512..23762
                     /gene="iorf416"
                     /note="GO IDs: GO:0004519; GENE3D G3DSA:3.10.28.10;PANTHER
                     PTHR36181; PFAM PF00961; SUPERFAMILY SSF55608"
                     /codon_start=1
                     /transl_table=4
                     /product="LAGLIDADG endonuclease"
                     /translation="MWPNSGDVLKLLVPSCSRKATSGSINHWCTVTSHKIIERAMDYR
                     GSKSTVRVRKLYTVVKEQRVDGHRCINLMHLRYALMGFERNYQIRILSKQLIMPSLRR
                     SYTSLSVNPNLKSTATGTLNPLFLTGFSDAESNFTVRIFKSNTVKVGWCVQPVFQIEL
                     HKKDLNVLEKISSFLGVGKIYHKEESSIYMVQSLRDIDVIINHFEKYPLLTKKLEDFQ
                     LFSQIVTLIHKKEHLTITGWHKIISLRASMNKGLSTFMKTTFPDIIPATRPSRSDEEL
                     INSKIDPYWMAGFVAGEGCFSIRITKSLTLKTGYQVQLRFNVTQHSIDKVFMNSLVAF
                     WGCGKVFLRFRENKVDFQILKLKDLTDKVIPLFQSISLQGVKSKDFADFCKAVDIMKV
                     KGHLTNEGLDQIRRLKAGMNRGRE"
     exon            24082..24525
                     /gene="nad2"
                     /number=4
     intron          24526..26157
                     /gene="nad2"
                     /note="group IA"
     gene            24724..25776
                     /gene="iorf350"
     CDS             24724..25776
                     /gene="iorf350"
                     /note="GO IDs: GO:0004519; GENE3D G3DSA:3.10.28.10;PANTHER
                     PTHR36181; PFAM PF00961; SUPERFAMILY SSF55608"
                     /codon_start=1
                     /transl_table=4
                     /product="LAGLIDADG endonuclease"
                     /translation="MIMKNYKFNELAVLRINLDKLRFFSTHTVRSRQAVNIEHINNYI
                     SNINNNDDEVVPINPWFVTGFTDAEGSFMIHLEKNKDKWRVRPTFQIKLDIRDLSLLE
                     EIKIYFNNTGSINTSNKECVYKVRSLKDISIIISHFDKYNLITQKKADFELFKLIINK
                     LNSQEHLSYEVGATVLQEIISIRASMNLGLSSSVKEDFPHIIPVIRPLIENMVIPHPE
                     WMAGFVSGEGSFSVYTTSDDKYVSLSFRVSQHNKDKQLLKSFVDFFGCGGFNYHNKGN
                     KAVIFVTRKFEDINDKIIPLFNEYKIKGVKYKDFKDWSLVAKMIESKSHLTTNGYKEI
                     CKIKENMNSYRKSSVN"
     exon            26158..26190
                     /gene="nad2"
                     /number=5
     gene            26191..28048
                     /gene="nad3"
     CDS             join(26191..26280,27725..28048)
                     /gene="nad3"
                     /codon_start=1
                     /transl_table=4
                     /product="NADH dehydrogenase subunit 3"
                     /translation="MSSVTFLFVFVTILTIVFLLLNFILAPHNPYQEKYSIFECGFHS
                     FLGQNRTQFGVKFFIFALVYLLLDLEILVIYPYGISVYENGIYGLIVVLIFIGIITAG
                     FVFELGKNALKIDSRQSNNYFYKSKKFINMFTEHK"
     exon            26191..26280
                     /gene="nad3"
                     /number=1
     intron          26281..27724
                     /gene="nad3"
                     /note="group IC2"
     gene            26290..27552
                     /gene="iorf420"
     CDS             26290..27552
                     /gene="iorf420"
                     /note="GO IDs: GO:0004519; GENE3D G3DSA:3.10.28.10;PANTHER
                     PTHR36181; PFAM PF00961; SUPERFAMILY SSF55608"
                     /codon_start=1
                     /transl_table=4
                     /product="LAGLIDADG endonuclease"
                     /translation="MGKSINWGKLPNSGEPLKLLVLSHIWKCMSGWINYSGIVTSQKM
                     SENKMGDRGSKSVIHETKQSCIIVKEQRVDGSCNAGKSALLKCTLVDFKRSYQIKIPS
                     NPIILTRNFSTLVGELASLEQSSLPPKLDPSYVTGFTDGEGSFILTIIKDNKYKLGWR
                     VACRFVISLHKKDLVLLNSLKNFFNTGSVFLMGKGAAQYRVESLTGLSIIINHFDRYP
                     LNTKKQADYMLFKLAYNLIINKSHLTEKGLSELVSLKAVMNNGLKDELKIAYPNITPV
                     LRPEIPLSLNIDPLWLAGFTDAEGCFSVVVFKSKTSKIGEAVKLSFIITQSVRDEFLI
                     KSLIEYLGCGYTSLDGRGAIDFKVSDFSSLKNIIIPFYDKYYIHGNKSLDFKDFSRVV
                     TLMENKKHLTKQGLDEIKKIRNAMNTNR"
     exon            27725..28048
                     /gene="nad3"
                     /number=2
     gene            28747..30044
                     /gene="atp9"
     CDS             join(28747..28927,30001..30044)
                     /gene="atp9"
                     /codon_start=1
                     /transl_table=4
                     /product="ATP synthase 9"
                     /translation="MVEASKLIGAGLATIGLAGAGVGIGVVFGCLIIGVARNPSLKNQ
                     LFSYSILGFAFSEATALFALMMALLLLYVV"
     exon            28747..28927
                     /gene="atp9"
                     /number=1
     intron          28928..30000
                     /gene="atp9"
                     /note="group IA"
     gene            29144..29992
                     /gene="iorf282"
     CDS             29144..29992
                     /gene="iorf282"
                     /note="GO IDs: GO:0003677,GO:0004519; CDD cd10445;
                     GENE3DG3DSA:1.10.10.10,G3DSA:3.40.1440.10;
                     PFAMPF01541,PF07453,PF07460; PROSITE_PROFILES PS50164;
                     SMARTSM00465,SM00496; SUPERFAMILY SSF64496,SSF82771;
                     TIGRFAMTIGR01453"
                     /codon_start=1
                     /transl_table=4
                     /product="GIY-YIG endonuclease"
                     /translation="MIFKVYMAFYLILKFNFICRKISTKINNTTFNSPSSQNPIKTYY
                     DPLNEREIIRKDNNGKIGVYVWQNKINNKMYVGSGDPLYLRLSDYYQLWYLKHKDNLY
                     IVRSLNKYSMSSFILHIMEYSDSDNVIKCEQKWIDILKPEYNLTPLAGSTKGFKHSLE
                     AKDKMRIAATGRKHTDEVKDLMSKNRQGLNNSFYNKTHTPETIEKLRNIAQNRTHLPV
                     KGLDVEITDIETKITTTYSSVREAASYLNSDIKTLLRREKSQLIKGTNKPYKNKYIIT
                     IIRGNN"
     exon            30001..30044
                     /gene="atp9"
                     /number=2
     gene            30568..35791
                     /gene="cox2"
     CDS             join(30568..30675,32142..32261,33409..33831,35693..35791)
                     /gene="cox2"
                     /codon_start=1
                     /transl_table=4
                     /product="cytochrome c oxidase subunit II"
                     /translation="MKHLFNTFINFDAPMPWGIYFQDSATPQMEGLVELHDNIMYYLV
                     LILFAVGWILFSIMKNFASTKTQISHKYLNHGTLIELIWTITPAVILILIAFPSFKLL
                     YLMDEVNDPSMTILAEGHQWYWSYQYPDFIDSNEEFIEFDSYIVPDSDLEDGGLRMLE
                     VDNRVIVPELTHIRFVITSGDVIHSFACPSLGIKCDAYPGRLNQVSVFINREGVFYGQ
                     CSEICGILHSSMPIVIESVNIDKFVHWLYSV"
     exon            30568..30675
                     /gene="cox2"
                     /number=1
     intron          30676..32141
                     /gene="cox2"
                     /note="group IC2"
     gene            31120..32049
                     /gene="iorf309"
     CDS             31120..32049
                     /gene="iorf309"
                     /note="GO IDs: GO:0004519; GENE3D G3DSA:3.10.28.10;PANTHER
                     PTHR36181,PTHR36181:SF2; PFAM PF00961;
                     SUPERFAMILYSSF55608"
                     /codon_start=1
                     /transl_table=4
                     /product="LAGLIDADG endonuclease"
                     /translation="MDKYMENPSNNKSKLNPHYVTGFSDGESCFHLSIGKNSKYKIGY
                     YVNPGFTIVLHKKDELLLRSIQSFFGGIGNLKVLPNIVQYRVFSLKDLDIILNHFDNY
                     PLITKKHTDFLLFKEALALIKNKEHLTIEGFNKIIALKSSMNLGLPEVLKESFPDILG
                     RKIEPFDLPSVLNPYWVAGFTDGEGCFWIKTLKAVGGAAPNKEGLRSVIGFQISQHSR
                     DLPLMEKFISFFECGRLEQTGSAYSLVVTKLSLINEKIIPFYMAYPILGSKSEDFKDW
                     CRAVQLKNHKAHLTPQGLKEILNIKSSINSSRK"
     exon            32142..32261
                     /gene="cox2"
                     /number=2
     intron          32262..33408
                     /gene="cox2"
                     /note="group IB"
     gene            32268..33140
                     /gene="iorf290"
     CDS             32268..33140
                     /gene="iorf290"
                     /note="GO IDs: GO:0003677,GO:0004519; CDD cd10445;
                     GENE3DG3DSA:1.10.10.10,G3DSA:3.40.1440.10;
                     PFAMPF01541,PF07453,PF07460; PROSITE_PROFILES PS50164;
                     SMARTSM00465,SM00496,SM00497; SUPERFAMILY
                     SSF64496,SSF82771;TIGRFAM TIGR01453"
                     /codon_start=1
                     /transl_table=4
                     /product="GIY-YIG endonuclease"
                     /translation="MPTQKCFKFNSIYKFFYNNHRSYSTTSSSPISSVKFYEDAFSMR
                     KLIIKDNKDKSGIYKWTNKITNDIYIGQSISLAKRFIRYFNLSYLKNRETLVISRALI
                     KYGYSNFSLEILEYCDIANLTEREQYYMDKLNPRYNTLKIAGSSSGHKLSEETKTKIS
                     KSLKGVYIQEKSALYGRTHTEETKALMSSNNSNENNPLFGKTHSLETKELMRQKALGR
                     KHSEETLLKMSTSRGHLVYIHEKCDSEGFKLIGSFVSIRKAAKFLDISANTVRLYINS
                     GEIFKDRYKFTGDR"
     exon            33409..33831
                     /gene="cox2"
                     /number=3
     intron          33832..35692
                     /gene="cox2"
                     /note="group IC1"
     gene            34274..35641
                     /gene="iorf455"
     CDS             34274..35641
                     /gene="iorf455"
                     /note="GENE3D G3DSA:1.10.10.10,G3DSA:3.40.1440.10;
                     PFAMPF01541; PROSITE_PROFILES PS50164; SMART
                     SM00465,SM00497;SUPERFAMILY SSF82771"
                     /codon_start=1
                     /transl_table=4
                     /product="GIY-YIG endonuclease"
                     /translation="MHGTTSRSVFNNHLLSDKRIGLSTIAALPLTRHFSSIRSLVNNS
                     EALASDHINSGKPTTLSVINKVLLNQNLVVTDSKLKELLKVEGVEIELPISTPKGKEL
                     LAELTGKSKYKGFSGVYMFIHKNTGDKYVGSSNLLRRRMDYYFNGDYPLAGKFLPLLY
                     KEGLEAFKLRIFKLDSNKFSSQDALILEQFYLLDKEFNLNTLRVVNAGSSKGDPVYVY
                     DLTCSILYYHAKSRIELKRVLNIHTETSKKYVDSKLPYLNKFLLLSYPIPTALTSDIS
                     LEELLGIMQDERKDTYKLGTRTSIPVELEIKEGNTFVSEASKGHTLKFDSLTSCMEYL
                     RGLGLIIKRDTLTKYIKIEKVFHNFLCKYSDKTLPKNFDEIGLIIDEYKKLKVDTDSL
                     IINRKNKPILVKGGAKLHMDKEFDSITEAIKHFDNLNIKLDSKTLYLRLKDGKIYKDY
                     YFTYK"
     exon            35693..35791
                     /gene="cox2"
                     /number=4
     gene            36229..36299
                     /gene="trnR(acg)"
     tRNA            36229..36299
                     /gene="trnR(acg)"
                     /product="tRNA-Arg"
                     /anticodon=(pos:36261..36263,aa:Arg,seq:acg)
     gene            36580..36650
                     /gene="trnR(tcg)"
     tRNA            36580..36650
                     /gene="trnR(tcg)"
                     /product="tRNA-Arg"
                     /anticodon=(pos:36612..36614,aa:Arg,seq:tcg)
     gene            36944..37018
                     /gene="trnY(ata)"
     tRNA            36944..37018
                     /gene="trnY(ata)"
                     /product="tRNA-Tyr"
                     /anticodon=(pos:36977..36979,aa:Tyr,seq:ata)
     gene            37092..39333
                     /gene="nad4L"
     CDS             join(37092..37330,39303..39333)
                     /gene="nad4L"
                     /codon_start=1
                     /transl_table=4
                     /product="NADH dehydrogenase 4L"
                     /translation="MSLTLLLFLIGILGFVFNRKNLILMLISIEIMLLSITFLILVSS
                     VNIDDIIGQTYAIYIIVVAGAESAIGLAILVAFYRLRGSIRIEYK"
     exon            37092..37330
                     /gene="nad4L"
                     /number=1
     intron          37331..39302
                     /gene="nad4L"
                     /note="group IC1"
     gene            37356..38387
                     /gene="iorf343"
     CDS             37356..38387
                     /gene="iorf343"
                     /note="GO IDs: GO:0004519; GENE3D G3DSA:3.10.28.10;PANTHER
                     PTHR36181; PFAM PF00961; SUPERFAMILY SSF55608"
                     /codon_start=1
                     /transl_table=4
                     /product="LAGLIDADG endonuclease"
                     /translation="MNRASTSNIQSLNRVSDLRKVNSYPFKVPGTFIRNYSTTRVMSL
                     HPWFVTGFTDAEGCFWIGVRNDPRNKTGWCVQAFFQIALHKKDVALLNNIQSYFGGIG
                     TVAVRGDRCYFIVSSLKQIIKVIIPHFDAHPLITNKLVDYRLWKSIISIMEAKRHLTV
                     EGLNEIIRMKSSLNLGLSDEIQDAFAETLSTNPNQERSWNPAESIPHGMWMAGFTSGE
                     GSFFVNIFKSTHHRVGYQVRLGFEIAQHIRDELTMATFTSFFNCGIISRYSEDMVKYR
                     CTKFSDLNTLIIPFFKEYLPLGNKLLDFEDFGQVALLLENKAHLTEEGLNSIRKIKAV
                     ACLMNSLRK"
     exon            39303..39333
                     /gene="nad4L"
                     /number=2
     gene            39333..42333
                     /gene="nad5"
     CDS             join(39333..40049,41062..42333)
                     /gene="nad5"
                     /codon_start=1
                     /transl_table=4
                     /product="NADH dehydrogenase subunit 5"
                     /translation="MYLSIIILPLLGSIVSGFFGRKVGVTGSRILGCLSIMITTILAI
                     ISFFEVGFNNNPVSINLFKWLDNESFNMVWNFQFDSLTVSMLIPVLIISSLVHFYSIG
                     YMSSDPHNQRFFSYLSLFTFMMIILVTGNNYLVMFVGWEGVGVCSYLLVSFWFTRIAA
                     NQSSLSAFLTNRVGDAFLMIGMFILLWTLGTLDYSTVFSLAPYINENITTIIGICLLI
                     GAMAKSSQVGLHIWLPMAMEGPTPVSALIHAATMVTAGVYLLIRSSPLIEYSAVVLAI
                     CLWLGATTTVFSSLIGLFQQDIKKIIAYSTMSQLGMMVIAIGLSSYNVAIFHLINHAF
                     YKGLLFLGAGAVIHAVVDNQDLRKYGGLISFLPLTYSVILIASLSLVAFPFMTGFYSK
                     DFILESAYGQYHFSSIDVYVIAVIGAIFTTLYSVKVIYLTFLTNPNGPVNYYRNAHES
                     DIFISLPLVVLAIFSIYFGYITRDIFIGLGSGFFVDNSIFIHPVHEIMIDTEFGVPTI
                     FKLIPFILTVSFSALAIIYSEFMPNIISNFKLSNLGYYIYGFFNQRFLVEFFYNKYIV
                     NSVLEIGGQTTKVLDKGSIESIGPYGFGVILTKASKIISSLSNGVVTNYALYILIGIC
                     FYLSIFTFVQVVDDVVNSITIASLVILMLHKDRSLISN"
     exon            39333..40049
                     /gene="nad5"
                     /number=1
     intron          40050..41061
                     /gene="nad5"
                     /note="group IB"
     gene            40050..40958
                     /gene="iorf302"
     CDS             40050..40958
                     /gene="iorf302"
                     /note="GO IDs: GO:0004519; GENE3D G3DSA:3.10.28.10;PANTHER
                     PTHR36181; PFAM PF00961; SUPERFAMILY SSF55608"
                     /codon_start=1
                     /transl_table=4
                     /product="LAGLIDADG endonuclease"
                     /translation="MVTGALLKFHYMRGHPLTLKSTSYFVAIGKIFNVGQSAGNLYNI
                     QGSSETIRETIKIDNTFKWWLIGFAEGDGYFGVDKKGYLTFKVTQSTTDCQVLFFIKK
                     SLGFGSVSLQSKSSKTHQYRVRDKNNLIKIINIFNGNLITKAKIAQFKLFLEAFNNKY
                     NTDITFIECNKKVTLDNAWLSGFTDGEGCFTASAYLSKATNKHIVTVRYVISQKNDIE
                     FSQYLAELINGYITYIKSYDGYNTVVNHSKLNIILNYIKSYPLKTKKHVSYLRWLKVY
                     ELVKDKHHHNPEGIEIIKSLIKLINK"
     exon            41062..42333
                     /gene="nad5"
                     /number=2
     gene            43853..44230
                     /gene="orf125"
     CDS             43853..44230
                     /gene="orf125"
                     /codon_start=1
                     /transl_table=4
                     /product="hypothetical protein"
                     /translation="MKLFFCNSNVSSKLGFKPSFSRFFSGFTSKELIVNSDINNVLLY
                     DGNNFKAVLFLPSLVAFLNLIEAMKTDSINNNLSLILEFKDFYLSLTNILKQLEPGKY
                     SFGGTPLLLSKIFRWLLFNWMLY"
     gene            45903..61078
                     /gene="cob"
     CDS             join(45903..46061,48467..48508,50209..50285,52512..52626,
                     54872..54968,57405..57420,58482..58754,60685..61078)
                     /gene="cob"
                     /codon_start=1
                     /transl_table=4
                     /product="cytochrome b"
                     /translation="MRILKNHPLLKLANGYLIDASQPSNISYLWNFGSLLLLCLVIQI
                     VTGVTLAMHYNPSVLEAFNSVEHIMRDVNNGWLVRYLHSNTASAFFFLVYLHIGRGIY
                     YASYRAPRTLTWVIGTIILIVMIVTGFLGYVLPYGQMSLWGATVITNLISAVPWIGQD
                     IVEFIWGGFSVNNATLNRFFALHFVLPFILAALVLMHMIALHDTAGSSNPLGVPVYYD
                     RMPMAPYFLFKDLITIFIFIFVLGIFVFFMPNVLGDSDNYIMANPMQTPPAIVPEWYL
                     LPFYAILRSIPNKLLGVIAMLAAILIILILPKADLGLTKGLQFRPLSKAAFYVFLVNF
                     LILMQIGAKHVESPFIEIGQLSTALYFSHFLFILPAVSILENTLVDLELQNNAKNI"
     exon            45903..46061
                     /gene="cob"
                     /number=1
     intron          46062..48466
                     /gene="cob"
                     /note="group II"
     gene            46062..48347
                     /gene="iorf761"
     CDS             46062..48347
                     /gene="iorf761"
                     /note="GO IDs: GO:0006397; CDD cd00085,cd01651;
                     GENE3DG3DSA:3.30.70.270,G3DSA:3.40.1800.10; PANTHER
                     PTHR34047;PFAM PF00078,PF01348; PROSITE_PROFILES PS50878;
                     SMARTSM00507; SUPERFAMILY SSF56672"
                     /codon_start=1
                     /transl_table=4
                     /product="reverse transcriptase (RNA-dependent
                     DNApolymerase)"
                     /translation="MRCGNSVLSSVNHTSVPLTADRSSGLGKEESSLLNLASQPEADI
                     CEKPIITKITARPFSYDKIHTDQTIVPTVLKLRESLVGYRWINLLENCSAWFSIKGEI
                     TDCSTRTSKVTEIVSKGDSRIFTLNTGLPKGSNTYGNRALVVPSTLSYEPGNAGWKGR
                     GAATLLFRRNYVSGGDTSAKLNVVGKLNKLAERSISSPDSIIDRNLYNLLTNKDMLIY
                     AYENIKSKPGNMTPGVSPDTLDGISIERVEALANSLRNESFQFSPSRRVLIPKASGGT
                     RPLSIASPMDKVVQEAMRLILEAIYEPLFQDCSHGFRPNRSCHTALKEVSQKFQPAQW
                     VIEGDLAKFFDTISHQKLMLIIESKITDRKFTKLIWKALKAGYMSFGHHKNNIIGTPQ
                     GSIISPILANIFLDQLDTYVLSLKKEFDLGSKAPRSKASRYYEYHILKARKEGNNQLM
                     RKLMAERSSSPSIDFSSPGFKRLSYVRYADDWIIGIRGTKLEAQSILDKVRSFCTTIE
                     LNLSDSKTKLTSINRDKVLFLGTNVVRAEHASFSRMGTYRRLRRNKLGLRLEAPLDRI
                     KRKLTSASFIVNGKSAPKFLWLHMEHDQIILLYNAVMRGYLNYYKFAHNYGRLTSYVE
                     YILKQSCAKLLATKLSLGTMAKTYKKFGAQLTGPKGKGLFKPSYKTTLKFLINSSPVI
                     GAMFQNKSTATLDKLECKICGSSHKVEMHHIRAMKDLNPKLSYLDREMVRVNRKRIPL
                     CRVCHMMKHSKRKETTFEKKP"
     exon            48467..48508
                     /gene="cob"
                     /number=2
     intron          48509..50208
                     /gene="cob"
                     /note="group IB"
     gene            48757..50172
                     /gene="iorf471"
     CDS             48757..50172
                     /gene="iorf471"
                     /note="GO IDs: GO:0004519; GENE3D G3DSA:3.10.28.10;PANTHER
                     PTHR36181; PFAM PF00961; SMART SM00497;SUPERFAMILY
                     SSF55608"
                     /codon_start=1
                     /transl_table=4
                     /product="LAGLIDADG endonuclease"
                     /translation="MIYLCLFEGITLSLFIFVSGYKNKMGFRKFTNSPYLNEDDFRLD
                     NSSNKVHMLAYPSDAKLQQATHNKDFLYWFSGFTDAEGNFLVSIDRKYIKLRFKINLH
                     IDDIEVLYIIKSKLGFGRVVEESSRNSCSFIVEDSLNINKLCDIFKQYPLHTSKKLDF
                     ISFNEVVIIKAKNKVLSETDIAKIISIKNSMNSKREVFTYDTSKSQIIINPNWLIGFI
                     EGEGTFGIKTGSALYFQVAQKNTSQECLNGIINFLMNLSNNATLHKDPDNKILPISVT
                     NTINIRTNVVSLAIANVDGLYYYLLPYLDSSKFYSRKAIDFKLWKMALLLKIQGYYYT
                     TEGKNLFLDISDTLNKRYSTMKSSSVSDINNKIINITERFNAIIELQPPFDVKLNIPH
                     TENVRKYSIANRSENPKIVYIYDGSEMVKGSPFASFSTAHKALGLKPSSNTCNRYIDT
                     NKLYKNKYIFTSKPIDSASRD"
     exon            50209..50285
                     /gene="cob"
                     /number=3
     intron          50286..52511
                     /gene="cob"
                     /note="group IC1"
     gene            50287..51753
                     /gene="iorf488"
     CDS             50287..51753
                     /gene="iorf488"
                     /note="GO IDs: GO:0004519; COILS Coil;
                     GENE3DG3DSA:3.10.28.10; PANTHER PTHR36181; PFAM PF00961;
                     SMARTSM00497; SUPERFAMILY SSF55608"
                     /codon_start=1
                     /transl_table=4
                     /product="LAGLIDADG endonuclease"
                     /translation="MICVDFVYFFLCNPLFTSNKPCIKYLATKDARLKSSKAQLPLFA
                     LRKYSRALSSKSGIHNIVTSSHSKIGDIACETAPTHKPENLAFLSDEEFGEWFRGFVD
                     AEGCFSIQTVKNHFKFIFTFCLHIDETPLIKYIIQRLGVGAFSLRESSVNFTVSSKDA
                     LLVIFGVLDKRPLNTSKNLNYLAFRQAYDLYFYRESVNISSELSQEIVTLKDKMNKKR
                     VEFKQSTDHKIHITPYWLLGFVEGEGYFSTNKTDYSLKFGIGQTSQEIIVLEAIQKYF
                     LALPTAKNYVERNNTNLVSLATYNQAKGRDYKAMAQLVITQRYFISNVIIPFFDKLTW
                     LSKKFKDYVDWKLILDLINHGWHFTEEGKKLISLITQGMNNYRLSNNTTSEEDTSRAD
                     VKERALKLLSSPSNFEVQANGKILIKSLGTYLKGRGNVGVNVLNTKGEIVFKFNSIKD
                     CALFFNVHTRTINRRLDKGSLVEHDNQNLVFQRDVRLP"
     exon            52512..52626
                     /gene="cob"
                     /number=4
     intron          52627..54871
                     /gene="cob"
                     /note="group ID"
     gene            52636..53505
                     /gene="iorf289"
     CDS             52636..53505
                     /gene="iorf289"
                     /note="GO IDs: GO:0003677,GO:0004519; CDD cd10445;
                     GENE3DG3DSA:1.10.10.10,G3DSA:3.40.1440.10;
                     PFAMPF01541,PF07453,PF07460; PROSITE_PROFILES PS50164;
                     SMARTSM00465,SM00497; SUPERFAMILY SSF64496,SSF82771;
                     TIGRFAMTIGR01453"
                     /codon_start=1
                     /transl_table=4
                     /product="GIY-YIG endonuclease"
                     /translation="MAQNDYNNNKITTTTTFNDKRYYSTSRNNKEETSFPRINKFLLA
                     KNLNPVFIYHNLNEDSVRKNIAKETKGLSGIYMILNKETLSYYIGSASTDRINSRFSK
                     HLIYLNGSKIVKNSVNKYGLHNFVFIVLELFPEIVNQENNKKLLDLEDFYLKSLLPDY
                     NILTEAGSSFGYKHTEVNRIKMKANYSEKGREEIGSLNRGKTLSSETIETMRQSALNR
                     KPLDYTEQGVLNMKKNSKPIIVKELNNTVYGEFNSIVEAAEALNCSTKTIQRTLKSPS
                     KRLKRRWIVDYVK"
     gene            54030..54713
                     /gene="iorf227"
     CDS             54030..54713
                     /gene="iorf227"
                     /codon_start=1
                     /transl_table=4
                     /product="hypothetical protein"
                     /translation="MMIEFYDLIINMGYTPGIETLRNTTFSGQDLKSAFCEALSSHNY
                     NLRQAKKLVLDLCFNRDTVRLNFLLGYRDEGVMNYILEIANKHREFYPLTRKLINQYL
                     YNLTEDIAYSYIEFYQDNVVRYLFLPDEADKFIAMVRESPILKHIYYVDAGSKVRSPG
                     FGVAKSNLLLQSEVFKYETAEMFSKIRNLGRADIGQMDMIEIPYEGNVMRAIRKDEAW
                     RVLKAANFL"
     exon            54872..54968
                     /gene="cob"
                     /number=5
     intron          54969..57404
                     /gene="cob"
                     /note="group IA"
     gene            54980..55774
                     /gene="iorf264"
     CDS             54980..55774
                     /gene="iorf264"
                     /note="GO IDs: GO:0004519; GENE3D G3DSA:3.10.28.10;PANTHER
                     PTHR36181; PFAM PF00961; SUPERFAMILY SSF55608"
                     /codon_start=1
                     /transl_table=4
                     /product="LAGLIDADG endonuclease"
                     /translation="MINLCLGIITLFLMYGAMRTYLLYLKVYTKETSLPTIGTIHKNA
                     LKKSNKTLRLDKQEYISIPSSFLAFLAGLIDGDGYIQISKTPKGFITMKLVISLHLED
                     ISTLEYIHSVLKLGKINIYKDLKSPTCKLVINKTDLQEVLFPLFIYNNIFFLTNTRID
                     QFNLAMYILRNDIKLQSEISEVKNVPFVFEIPKSPVDYTLLPFFKNWIVGFKHPWRYP
                     DLIEFVRENPLTYKRVKKEYKRLCSNRKSYYNLLKYCRDLEHVNKK"
     gene            55997..56755
                     /gene="iorf252"
     CDS             55997..56755
                     /gene="iorf252"
                     /note="GO IDs: GO:0004519; GENE3D G3DSA:3.10.28.10;
                     PFAMPF03161; SUPERFAMILY SSF55608"
                     /codon_start=1
                     /transl_table=4
                     /product="LAGLIDADG endonuclease"
                     /translation="MIAIIMKYSSLKSFRVGTAYSPIEQNTVKPVNTNIVVWGSNLNS
                     TAGEGRFTKIVKNMIALPPYQKSVIIGILLSDGNLSSSKSHENPHLTFKQGLKNSNYV
                     WFAYFILAHYCNLHPSLVKSFRKNRVAFAIYFRTRGLPCFNELRHLFYKDKVKVVPED
                     IYNLLTPVALAHLIMGDGSAKEYGLIICTDSYKLIDIVRLMNVLMIRYNLNCKLRFHT
                     PTQPRIYISQHSMPVLRELVKPYMAESMLYKIGL"
     exon            57405..57420
                     /gene="cob"
                     /number=6
     intron          57421..58481
                     /gene="cob"
                     /note="group IB"
     gene            57452..58381
                     /gene="iorf309"
     CDS             57452..58381
                     /gene="iorf309"
                     /note="GO IDs: GO:0004519; GENE3D G3DSA:3.10.28.10;PANTHER
                     PTHR36181,PTHR36181:SF2; PFAM PF00961;
                     SUPERFAMILYSSF55608"
                     /codon_start=1
                     /transl_table=4
                     /product="LAGLIDADG endonuclease"
                     /translation="MLKILLNAGTSPILGFAYDLFLLFLTIICVKIAMTWRQSAGVRS
                     IHTSEASQRLHAEDLTYAYLVGLFEGDGFFSITKKGKYLTYELGIELSIKDVQLIYKI
                     KALLGIGVVSFRKRNEVEMVSLRIRDKKHLKNFILPIFDKYPMFSNKQYDYLRFRSAL
                     LSGIIYSEDLPEYTRSNVPLNSVESILDKSYFSAWLVGFIEAEGCFSIYKLKKDNDYL
                     VASFDIAQKDGDILIKAISKYLSFTTTVYLDKYDCSRLKVTSVRSIENTINFLDRAPV
                     KLMGNKRLQYLLWIKQLRTISRYAEKIKIPSIY"
     exon            58482..58754
                     /gene="cob"
                     /number=7
     intron          58755..60684
                     /gene="cob"
                     /note="group IC1"
     gene            59128..60546
                     /gene="iorf472"
     CDS             59128..60546
                     /gene="iorf472"
                     /note="GO IDs: GO:0004519; GENE3D
                     G3DSA:3.10.28.10;SUPERFAMILY SSF55608"
                     /codon_start=1
                     /transl_table=4
                     /product="homing endonuclease"
                     /translation="MVRRNCYLITFYTFLKTESYISSFYQNNSLLTESADSLKPARVG
                     KVGNKEMTLYEVKSLFQTIKNSDPSYEGSEKEFGLLANGFWQAEGYIGGIFRSELNFY
                     PICSATQLFSEESAKFFIRLDKALCNKGTFSITLNSFGKFVIAYRLSGWDTFFSVFVP
                     YFYMQYGEKYRAILKLKKIYELKDYIKHHSSDDKAKVLLVSLVYSLTAHSPRYKVSLE
                     EKLISLNLDQGLLKELPLYKENDVKPSFLFILGFFLGDGTLHLKLEWKDKNSTVVIVP
                     LFNIIQSNVESNKYIMERMTSCLNALNIKANLDKGTNTFTLTVKGIDNVFNSLFPLLK
                     KYSHFLYGKRDSFNLLVWVEGLIRSGGHHTYFGLKALVYRIYHSTNERITDKEVWMSR
                     LEDWLKAVSARRECGEYYISPIYTSNKQIIGWQVRFPSTLKLPKSNKAFMSSTCGGQD
                     KALAIAVQYRDKILSDWINLNF"
     exon            60685..61078
                     /gene="cob"
                     /number=8
     gene            61349..61419
                     /gene="trnC(gca)"
     tRNA            61349..61419
                     /gene="trnC(gca)"
                     /product="tRNA-Cys"
                     /anticodon=(pos:61382..61384,aa:Cys,seq:gca)
     gene            63069..81554
                     /gene="cox1"
     CDS             join(63069..63286,64573..64746,66048..66276,67471..67564,
                     68940..68950,69953..69963,71073..71162,72420..72465,
                     73647..73679,74686..74842,77192..77259,78458..78594,
                     79637..79655,81249..81554)
                     /gene="cox1"
                     /codon_start=1
                     /transl_table=4
                     /product="cytochrome c oxidase subunit I"
                     /translation="MSMGMERWFNSTNAKDIGTLYLIFALFSGLLGTAFSVLIRLELS
                     GPGVQYISNNQLYNSVITAHAILMIFFMVMPALIGGFGNFLMPLMVGGPDMAFPRLNN
                     ISFWLLPPSLLLLIFSACIEGGVGTGWTLYPPLSGLQSHSGPSVDLAIFTLHLTGVSS
                     LLGSINFITTIVNMRTPGIRLHKLALFGWAVVITAVLLLLSLPVLAGGITMVLTDRNF
                     NTSFFEVAGGGDPILFQHLFWFFGHPEVYILIVPAFGIISTTISTNSNKPIFGYIGMV
                     YAMMSIGILGFIVWSHHMYTVGLDVDTRAYFTAATLIIAVPTGIKIFSWLATCYGGSI
                     KMTPSMLFSLGFVFMFTIGGLSGVVLANASLDIAFHDTYYVVAHFHYVLSMGAVFAMF
                     AGWYFWIPKILGLNYNLNLAKVQFWLLFIGVNLTFFPQHFLGLQGMPRRISDYPDAFA
                     GWNLISSIGSIVSVIAAWLFLYIVYSQLVEGKVASRNPWLTPGFYTDVLQANLNRSYT
                     SLEWGLSSPPKPHAFVSLPLQS"
     exon            63069..63286
                     /gene="cox1"
                     /number=1
     intron          63287..64572
                     /gene="cox1"
                     /note="group I(derived)"
     gene            63336..64295
                     /gene="iorf319"
     CDS             63336..64295
                     /gene="iorf319"
                     /note="CDD cd10445;
                     GENE3DG3DSA:1.10.10.10,G3DSA:3.40.1440.10; PFAM
                     PF01541,PF07453;PROSITE_PROFILES PS50164; SMART
                     SM00465,SM00497;SUPERFAMILY SSF82771"
                     /codon_start=1
                     /transl_table=4
                     /product="GIY-YIG endonuclease"
                     /translation="MFFSKKKITEVALNNNQNNTITITNSNNNNSNKNNDEDKIPLYT
                     KVYIENPFNNRNLILKVSKNQKGVYVWESNDHAYVGHSINLYNRISSYFMPSILQTKA
                     RRVLRYFNKHGFQDTNLTIYIMDENSSLDDVVSLEQHFIDTLKPSLNVDLVASSSGYH
                     EPMGQEIRDRLRKQRGTPVYIYNVEDFTLLYIFESKQHMYDSISIHHKTLNNCLDAGT
                     VYLDTLFLSLDLIEESENTNLLTLEGIKELVNEKRALYTVKHPASISILAEFKDDSSK
                     NLEFSSLTSLANHLKGDRVTIRQYLKGVKSGYYRGKWKFTYKD"
     exon            64573..64746
                     /gene="cox1"
                     /number=2
     intron          64747..66047
                     /gene="cox1"
                     /note="group IB(3')"
     gene            64748..65884
                     /gene="iorf378"
     CDS             64748..65884
                     /gene="iorf378"
                     /note="GO IDs: GO:0004519; GENE3D G3DSA:3.10.28.10;PANTHER
                     PTHR36181,PTHR36181:SF2; PFAM PF00961;
                     SUPERFAMILYSSF55608"
                     /codon_start=1
                     /transl_table=4
                     /product="LAGLIDADG endonuclease"
                     /translation="MKDKVLLFGNLEAIKLYSMRETLEVYIAYTIIYSLLILVVIMLI
                     VFLGFLIKNLSTRQYAWELTKLMFRTHQRLNVEHPNENNNLFDHSKSINRFKYYENKD
                     NFHQWLVGFTDGDGSFSIVRVAERKWTLFFKLTQSTYNLRAIHFIKNQLGVGSIYVDS
                     DCNKADFRIRDRKTIGATILPIFDKYPLLTSKYFSYLKFKKAYEILENPNLSTQDKDN
                     LLLALQKEQMPLDYISPAWKTVNYEVNDTNKAKSVMSKYWLIGFTEAEGSFYLVNKAS
                     TRIVHAFEITQKLDFIVLKAIAHILGISVSRKKLRASRHTVVTTNSRAISNIIDYYSK
                     TMKGIKAVEFRIWARSYVKYKGNYEKLNSIRENIRVFRQIRLRS"
     exon            66048..66276
                     /gene="cox1"
                     /number=3
     intron          66277..67470
                     /gene="cox1"
                     /note="group IB"
     gene            66280..67356
                     /gene="iorf358"
     CDS             66280..67356
                     /gene="iorf358"
                     /note="GO IDs: GO:0004519; GENE3D G3DSA:3.10.28.10;PANTHER
                     PTHR36181,PTHR36181:SF1; PFAM PF00961;
                     SUPERFAMILYSSF55608"
                     /codon_start=1
                     /transl_table=4
                     /product="LAGLIDADG endonuclease"
                     /translation="MLPVLNLANCWKQIYLFIISLLAGCLFYYKLLSIFRDYSPKFVC
                     FKSYLNIDRKFFSVKRKIPSWGTPTNNGEFDPKFSSYLAGIIEGDGTIIVPKRERSLK
                     GDLYYPSIQIVFDSRDFPLALMLQSKLNHGSISKKKGSSAYVLTINKLEGIFLIANVI
                     NGYMRTPKIYALHRLIDWLNLRFDFNITKKNKDISDINSNSWLAGFIDADGHFSVRTT
                     LVTEQASPTKYPKIECKFELSQRQNDHNYENNLEYLSLIADFLSSTVKETRMNRPNPE
                     YRVRTTNVDSNFILVQYLEQYPLFSSKYLNYKDWIKVLSYFKAKSHTKSESIKAIVEI
                     KAQMNNKRTEFNWDHLNNLYNLYK"
     exon            67471..67564
                     /gene="cox1"
                     /number=4
     intron          67565..68939
                     /gene="cox1"
                     /note="group ID"
     gene            67573..68490
                     /gene="iorf305"
     CDS             67573..68490
                     /gene="iorf305"
                     /note="GO IDs: GO:0004519; GENE3D G3DSA:3.10.28.10;PANTHER
                     PTHR36181; PFAM PF00961; SUPERFAMILY SSF55608"
                     /codon_start=1
                     /transl_table=4
                     /product="LAGLIDADG endonuclease"
                     /translation="MLINYYILAIIPIIKIAKKSSFLFKLNYSTSSTSNFCLESFYSK
                     YNEHLPGNTSPSKKFLTWFIGFTEGEGSFIVNNRGDLCFVITQSNLDIYVLEYIKEIL
                     GFGKVIPQSKTTSRYVTQNKKEIELLVHLFNGNLILPRRKEKFEEFVKGFNTWVTKGR
                     IQLNTVEIKHTYILPSLYNNWLSGFTDGEGCFTCSINKDKGFSFNFNISQKWEQDVKI
                     LEHLCSLFNAGKVSKHSSDNAYEYRIGGLENCRNVFTYFNNYNLITKKSASYVAWKEV
                     HGDLLNKNHLDPIKRVELKEKAKLINKFN"
     exon            68940..68950
                     /gene="cox1"
                     /number=5
     intron          68951..69952
                     /gene="cox1"
                     /note="group IB"
     gene            68975..69892
                     /gene="iorf305"
     CDS             68975..69892
                     /gene="iorf305"
                     /note="GO IDs: GO:0004519; GENE3D G3DSA:3.10.28.10;PANTHER
                     PTHR37520; PFAM PF00961; SUPERFAMILY SSF55608"
                     /codon_start=1
                     /transl_table=4
                     /product="LAGLIDADG endonuclease"
                     /translation="MSQQTISEEFVLYLLGTMHISCTLLYTVIVKILKIYDNSQVTNA
                     LSTLVGTSEAIRLLNIKSIHNLSKSPNSLRFKQWLAGLIDGDGCFSLSKKGYASLEIT
                     MDIRDECALQAVKNVYGGSIKLRSGVSALRYRLHSKEGFLNLINDVNGHIRNPNRLIQ
                     LNYICVKYDIVLKYPEKLTRDNGWLSGFFDADGSITIKSTDGQLSISAGQKTSELLTP
                     LVEQFGGYVYIDRGGNGSFKWYVTKKEDVLNLIEYFKKYPSRSAKNNRLHLVPKIYEL
                     KSMKAHTAPSGSLLAKSWETLMAKWKNYG"
     exon            69953..69963
                     /gene="cox1"
                     /number=6
     intron          69964..71072
                     /gene="cox1"
                     /note="group IB"
     gene            69968..70939
                     /gene="iorf323"
     CDS             69968..70939
                     /gene="iorf323"
                     /note="GO IDs: GO:0004519; GENE3D G3DSA:3.10.28.10;PANTHER
                     PTHR36181,PTHR36181:SF1; PFAM PF00961;
                     SUPERFAMILYSSF55608"
                     /codon_start=1
                     /transl_table=4
                     /product="LAGLIDADG endonuclease"
                     /translation="MISLIMLLYAGNTSISSFKYSPFKDIVKKLKQWSQSAGNTFKVN
                     LKSGTSETICDNTETIKNISIHVATHLKPLNDEQFGHYLAGLIDGDGHFSSEATKQQL
                     VIVFSSPDVKLAYYIKEVIGFGNVKKVKDKNAYLYIISNKEGLFRVINLINGKLRTLN
                     KFNQVLNNILAYPTYAKENLEFKINDSNNLYNHWIAGFSDADASFQIKIITRDDKPRP
                     EIRLNYQVVRSAKKDNPILLLLKEFFGGNIGYRSSQGTYYYGSTSFGSAKKVINYFDH
                     FHLQSSKHINYLKWRKAYLLIQKKDHLTEKGLDKIRKFKISMNRNSV"
     exon            71073..71162
                     /gene="cox1"
                     /number=7
     intron          71163..72419
                     /gene="cox1"
                     /note="group IB"
     gene            71176..72396
                     /gene="iorf406"
     CDS             71176..72396
                     /gene="iorf406"
                     /note="GO IDs: GO:0004519; GENE3D G3DSA:3.10.28.10;PANTHER
                     PTHR36181,PTHR36181:SF2; PFAM PF00961;
                     SUPERFAMILYSSF55608"
                     /codon_start=1
                     /transl_table=4
                     /product="LAGLIDADG endonuclease"
                     /translation="MINNYVKPLYMLGTSNILNTRNNKYFSENFKDITMSNQQVNKFI
                     LFIKEITLFIYFIFYNLRDYTRGIFQSERLRYSPIFYKSTRRSFNNAVPVNKVFKRNY
                     SIDNRLHKLDPNWVTGFVDAEGCFSTIIEVSEDLKRKVRVSFEINLHEKDEQILVSIK
                     SFFGVGQVYNRSDKKISIYRVTNVNYIKDNIIPHFIEYPLMSKKALDFLLWSKVIEII
                     LNKEHLSEEGFLKVLSYYAYINTGVSKKVQKYYPNIIPADKPDTFLPETLHPQWVSGF
                     VAGDGGFSIYIRSAKDYVISEKVSCRFHIAQHIRDLELMKLFIKFFDCGSVGVRSNKA
                     TPRCDFYVQDFFLIVEKILPHFDTYPLLNLKQQDYLCFKECVSIIKSKTHLTREGLNK
                     IKSLNLEMNSNRLK"
     exon            72420..72465
                     /gene="cox1"
                     /number=8
     intron          72466..73646
                     /gene="cox1"
                     /note="group IB"
     gene            72472..73524
                     /gene="iorf350"
     CDS             72472..73524
                     /gene="iorf350"
                     /note="GO IDs: GO:0004519; GENE3D G3DSA:3.10.28.10;PANTHER
                     PTHR36181; PFAM PF00961; SUPERFAMILY SSF55608"
                     /codon_start=1
                     /transl_table=4
                     /product="LAGLIDADG endonuclease"
                     /translation="MASPYSDIGSTINFAICWNSLVLISTLYGKNLISYTQSADNLSL
                     YSLKDNKQSVSETTRETSFKFSAFHIYYNTLFKNKDPLSDEWLTWFIGFAEGDGAIQT
                     YDEGKRVRFVLTQKESDILHKIQFKFNIGVVKHFPQGKSGKNNDFYRWMVDNPSHILL
                     LALLFNGNIAQSHRIKQLALWVNALNNRFGSETIKLNNTPVPVTLQDGWLSGFTDAEG
                     CFNVSITANSRYTLGHVIKMRYILDQKDGVILNKVYELFGFGKVTLRSGTKDVYRYTA
                     TGFKALHDVIVYFKLFPLQTKKAFSFEKWLIVHNQVYNKLHLTDEGLSQVRTLQKQIN
                     LNNSTTNKVGAALEKK"
     exon            73647..73679
                     /gene="cox1"
                     /number=9
     intron          73680..74685
                     /gene="cox1"
                     /note="group IB"
     gene            73686..74642
                     /gene="iorf318"
     CDS             73686..74642
                     /gene="iorf318"
                     /note="GO IDs: GO:0004519; GENE3D G3DSA:3.10.28.10;PANTHER
                     PTHR36181,PTHR36181:SF1; PFAM PF00961;
                     SUPERFAMILYSSF55608"
                     /codon_start=1
                     /transl_table=4
                     /product="LAGLIDADG endonuclease"
                     /translation="MFTVKILLYAGNSWLSSPLVFIALGTIYLYLTRQSAGNFFCFST
                     MAKAATKNTYNKWFELPKISEHVPIHNSNLNDEELGYFLAGLIEGDGWFGKKELHIVF
                     SENDSSLAYLIKKRIGHGNIYKIKDKKAVRYICKNKEGLSIILSLINGKFVSNYKYEQ
                     LIKHNYSEDFNINILPPLMSLSLDNYWLAGFTQADGCFHISVVKSKTHKAGYSIRLEF
                     SLKQNDVLPLRLLYNELEMGNLSQYHTGVWCYKSTGYKTAAHLINYFDKYNIFAGKYV
                     DYIKFRKVYIMITEGKHLEEKGIKKIKSISSKGSSETSTQEI"
     exon            74686..74842
                     /gene="cox1"
                     /number=10
     intron          74843..77191
                     /gene="cox1"
                     /note="group IB"
     gene            74845..76167
                     /gene="iorf440"
     CDS             74845..76167
                     /gene="iorf440"
                     /note="GO IDs: GO:0003677,GO:0004519; CDD cd10445;
                     GENE3DG3DSA:1.10.10.10,G3DSA:3.40.1440.10;
                     PFAMPF01541,PF07453,PF07460; PROSITE_PROFILES PS50164;
                     SMARTSM00465,SM00496,SM00497; SUPERFAMILY
                     SSF64496,SSF82771;TIGRFAM TIGR01453"
                     /codon_start=1
                     /transl_table=4
                     /product="GIY-YIG endonuclease"
                     /translation="MKNHLALPLKIAICWELLTIILLELYSVTMYNFEQSAGNLRVFN
                     ALVGPLETTRDPRNIFTRRYSPWNKNALIGSASSFSNNSFNSKTIYSLRNHYSTSSKE
                     DNTKNFVALAVFPPKAGYTSLVAPLKIYSQFKEDRSSILKEQKDKSGIYCLINNINGH
                     SYIGSSINLASRMKNYLNNTFLKSRQNANMPIVKALLKYGQSNFTLLIVEYVEPQVLT
                     VRETYFITSILPYYNVLKQGYSSLGYKHTEETKQLLSELASNRVHSDTTKGLIAKALT
                     GENNPFYNKSHSMESKVRMIEAKSAYPVYIYDSFKNLLVIFPSVSSLAHLIKSNHSTI
                     VEAIREQTIFRGEWYFTNIPYNISDNPLISNWTHKECKELILDINNMSHIRKGIFVYD
                     TNKNFIRKYEGVTDAQRDLNISHSTIKKYAKIGGCYNGYIFSYERLND"
     gene            76195..77079
                     /gene="iorf294"
     CDS             76195..77079
                     /gene="iorf294"
                     /note="GO IDs: GO:0004519; CDD cd10445;
                     GENE3DG3DSA:3.40.1440.10; PFAM PF01541;
                     PROSITE_PROFILESPS50164; SMART SM00465; SUPERFAMILY
                     SSF82771; TIGRFAMTIGR01453"
                     /codon_start=1
                     /transl_table=4
                     /product="GIY-YIG endonuclease"
                     /translation="MDPLGDHWPNETTVSGILLFLVSFILLNKNILNALDRLRASPTN
                     KALKIYENFYKDRKDLYKEFKEDKTGYIYMIVNKLNGKCYVGSSRSIKTRLYNYFNLA
                     LAAAQKGRPISSAIIKYGLVNFAFIVLEKVDLNVHNLEERETFWIQLIKPEYNAVKEA
                     ARNIGVPHLQYTKLRISKSRSSASVYIYDEFKTLLVIVPSLRSLAVQLGSSSISIALK
                     RAMADKSLFRSSWYISNQLFNENDKPLMEVDSIEYMSLIEKMKSQKHIRKAIFVFKDG
                     EFHPSAKNMMEYWLQQKL"
     exon            77192..77259
                     /gene="cox1"
                     /number=11
     intron          77260..78457
                     /gene="cox1"
                     /note="group IB"
     gene            77263..78402
                     /gene="iorf379"
     CDS             77263..78402
                     /gene="iorf379"
                     /note="GO IDs: GO:0004519; GENE3D G3DSA:3.10.28.10;PANTHER
                     PTHR37520; PFAM PF00961; SUPERFAMILY SSF55608"
                     /codon_start=1
                     /transl_table=4
                     /product="LAGLIDADG endonuclease"
                     /translation="MGLNGISSFKCYFATDYMLETVLFAYCLLFIYTAYLYKLDVSKN
                     IFLLNSQNNNIAISSELMNTQSAENWKGFSETIRQLPDTEDYKFWNWFAGIIDGDGNF
                     DIRTNSTNKQRVLKQIRIKLHNRDIRILTHIQNYLHIGRIRADKNKPYSIYIVSTKEE
                     MKYILEHINGLIRLKVPGFKEACALYNLDYIEADYNIKLYDPYYAGLIDTDGSIVFNY
                     AGNRIECNLEFEYNEYSSKLNFDNTLLNSKPTIIKRKRSNSLSQRDQRASLEKEFSSI
                     TFKFQNVNNMLFIYDYFMHNRLYSDIKFYRVSKIKPFIEIRGYKTSPKGSIEHKIYSD
                     FMINWIKYNNPLWYKVPFVTKHLGVSPSPSISLRDQEDEQAPENK"
     exon            78458..78594
                     /gene="cox1"
                     /number=12
     intron          78595..79636
                     /gene="cox1"
                     /note="group IB"
     gene            78620..79429
                     /gene="iorf269"
     CDS             78620..79429
                     /gene="iorf269"
                     /note="GO IDs: GO:0004519; CDD cd10445;
                     GENE3DG3DSA:3.40.1440.10; PFAM PF01541;
                     PROSITE_PROFILESPS50164; SMART SM00465; SUPERFAMILY
                     SSF64496,SSF82771;TIGRFAM TIGR01453"
                     /codon_start=1
                     /transl_table=4
                     /product="GIY-YIG endonuclease"
                     /translation="MKDRLHRWFSTKRRNSQFDPKEFELFFENVNKEKRNIYKELRKK
                     SGVYLFINNITNDLYIGSSTNLTSRMVSYYYYTNSQKPSKLVIIRAMKKYGLDNFSLA
                     IIELCEKDLCLILEQKWIDHYTPKYNVLTVVFPEGIGNSLVACAHKHSIDTITKLKEK
                     LSKENHPKFGSVTSTETKKAISDSIKYFYTENSHPSKGLKGSLAPQYGIGGKFVYCYN
                     RQGEELIFPSINGARQHFKVRWTLVKNNMDKNEWITLNGEDWLIQSIPKQN"
     exon            79637..79655
                     /gene="cox1"
                     /number=13
     intron          79656..81248
                     /gene="cox1"
                     /note="group IB(5')"
     gene            79983..81221
                     /gene="iorf412"
     CDS             79983..81221
                     /gene="iorf412"
                     /note="GENE3D G3DSA:1.10.10.10,G3DSA:3.40.1440.10;
                     PFAMPF01541; PROSITE_PROFILES PS50164; SMART
                     SM00465,SM00497;SUPERFAMILY SSF82771"
                     /codon_start=1
                     /transl_table=4
                     /product="GIY-YIG endonuclease"
                     /translation="MSIILSWLDLPKSISSSSYNLSPKIQRLSLSNRFYSTSSVDKNI
                     LDVDNLDQIESIKFDSLEQGCEEIKFKYLGVSGVYKLINKNDPNLFYIGSSNNLSRRM
                     EEYNKLTKGLRKPHSSSELEISKTSALNWKLEFLYITTPQTSLVYEQYAILKFKPTIN
                     SNLSVIPRINPQWGNNLNNAIATIEKLLSLFTEGSEGYNRINVFLKTFKLANGLDYTP
                     EDADNKYYCFLVFVYNITSPHGRPVVYSSINRALKGLQISHSTLLNYINNKYLFNSNL
                     VLSFESLVEEDFAEYQERPTGDSQLRKHIVVYNQDNERVAEFKSGREMARYFQIDGKV
                     ARLAIAKGEYLDFLLVSKDVSFRQTIYVFDSDTKEILAKFLGVSKALKYAKVNFYTLK
                     SLIEKGNSYNGKIYSYKDKI"
     exon            81249..81554
                     /gene="cox1"
                     /number=14
     gene            81976..82046
                     /gene="trnR(tct)"
     tRNA            81976..82046
                     /gene="trnR(tct)"
                     /product="tRNA-Arg"
                     /anticodon=(pos:82008..82010,aa:Arg,seq:tct)
     gene            82650..83114
                     /gene="orf154"
     CDS             82650..83114
                     /gene="orf154"
                     /codon_start=1
                     /transl_table=4
                     /product="hypothetical protein"
                     /translation="MKAKALKLINLLTYKDIDIPRPHVFVNLPLKSTVSPVELTDITL
                     KINELLPQLSDFISQFHSIILTNNINVITDAGGNMSLDVPGTMSDTDADKFSRRISII
                     DRLITTRGQEINDLLQKGLEIEGKLKKENVNYTSQILDKVNEFKRLNASYKH"
     gene            83903..86464
                     /gene="nad1"
     CDS             join(83903..84047,84354..84844,85991..86464)
                     /gene="nad1"
                     /codon_start=1
                     /transl_table=4
                     /product="NADH dehydrogenase subunit 1"
                     /translation="MNYSPTIISIIENIILMLPALLVVAYVTVAERKTMASMQRRLGP
                     NAVGYYGLLQAFADALKLILKEYVAPTQANLILFFLGPIVTLIFALLGYAVIPYGPGL
                     SLGDMELGILYMLAVSGLATYGILLAGWSANSKYAFLGSLRSTAQLISYELVLSSVLL
                     IIIMITNSLNLNINVQFQKIVWLALPLFCILIIFFIGSVAETNRAPFDLAEAESELVS
                     GFMTEHAAVIFVFFFLAEYASIVLMCIFTSILFLGGYLLEFDIVYWFDLLNYIYAYIF
                     DINWITSLEYFKLRGILTSSSVDGFLHSITLGIKSSIMVFIFIWVRASFPRIRFDQLM
                     SFCWTVLLPILFAFIILIPCLLYIFGITVVNVNMF"
     exon            83903..84047
                     /gene="nad1"
                     /number=1
     intron          84048..84353
                     /gene="nad1"
                     /note="group I(derived)"
     exon            84354..84844
                     /gene="nad1"
                     /number=2
     intron          84845..85990
                     /gene="nad1"
                     /note="group IB"
     gene            84982..85974
                     /gene="iorf330"
     CDS             84982..85974
                     /gene="iorf330"
                     /note="GO IDs: GO:0003677,GO:0004519;
                     GENE3DG3DSA:3.40.1440.10; PFAM
                     PF01541,PF07453,PF07460;PROSITE_PROFILES PS50164; SMART
                     SM00465,SM00496,SM00497;SUPERFAMILY SSF64496,SSF82771;
                     TIGRFAM TIGR01453"
                     /codon_start=1
                     /transl_table=4
                     /product="GIY-YIG endonuclease"
                     /translation="MRYSPDLYENIRLINSKLLPSRVKSPEAICMCNYTNKYLFSSQQ
                     GGTLKITKRFYSDASSPSINIPTVNPTPVLVIRTLHDKGYVDSYKEILKNKGGIYSFI
                     NTVNGKQYIGSAKDFYIRLNEHLNNKKSNLRACWVRRTIQKAFDKYGLDKFNWIIYEY
                     FSYETKILSNESLTELGASPTSYIKALDFSTLYNMKREASSMLGYKHTDEAIQKMIER
                     YKDKTNHPMFGKSHSKKVLELISKPGELNPMFGRIHSDETKKLMAKKRNKYSNGVGIF
                     DLEDNLIKKFDNNVELANYLNISKVTVVVLRTQQAMYLNNELIYKNMYIFKPIN"
     exon            85991..86464
                     /gene="nad1"
                     /number=3
     gene            86985..88439
                     /gene="nad4"
     CDS             86985..88439
                     /gene="nad4"
                     /codon_start=1
                     /transl_table=4
                     /product="NADH dehydrogenase subunit 4"
                     /translation="MLLSSLIITPLLGTMVVASSGSYKNSELFTKTIALTTSVINLII
                     SLVMFILFNNSTNQFQFVQEHYNVQLFDIYLGVDGISIYFILLTTIIMPIALLSNWDS
                     IKENVKSYLIIMLLLETLLLAVFMSLDIMSFYIFFESILPPLFILIGLYGSDNKVSAS
                     YYLFLYTLWGSLFLLLSILSTSSIMGSTDFDTLFKLNFEYKTQIFLFIGIFISFAVKT
                     PTIFLNNWLLKAHVESPLGGSIVLAAIVLKLSLYGVFRLILPILPKASLDYTFVVFTI
                     AVITIIYASFSTLRTTDVKELIAYSSVCHASVYLIGVFSNTMQGLEGSVILGLAHGFV
                     SSGLFICAGGILYDRTGTRLIYFYRGITQLMPIFAILFFILALGNCGAPLTLNFVGEF
                     MSLYSIIERLPVLGVFACSSVVFSAAYTIYMFNRISFGGSFTRFIEESIYDVNKREFI
                     LLFILVLFTVVLGVYPSLILNVLDYSMNSLIYSI"
     gene            88560..88706
                     /gene="atp8"
     CDS             88560..88706
                     /gene="atp8"
                     /codon_start=1
                     /transl_table=4
                     /product="ATP synthase 8"
                     /translation="MPQLVPFYYMNEVVFAFAIIVFILYVLSKYILPRIVRLFLSRMF
                     INKI"
     gene            88870..91123
                     /gene="atp6"
     CDS             join(88870..89234,90688..91123)
                     /gene="atp6"
                     /codon_start=1
                     /transl_table=4
                     /product="ATP synthase 6"
                     /translation="MFSIEKQNLFFAQAKEIRSPLDQFEIRDILNLEVLGGNLHLSLT
                     NIGLYLTIGALIILVLSIVSTNYNKLVSNNWSIAQESLYVTIHNIVTNQINPKNGQIY
                     FPFIYTLFIFILINNLMGMVPYSFASTAHFALTFALSFTIVLGATILGFQKHGLKFFS
                     LLVPAGCPLALLPLLVTIEFISYLARNVSLGLRLAANITAGHMLLSILSGFVYNIMNS
                     GFIFFILGLIPLLFIIAFSGLELAIAFIQAQVFVVLSSSYIKDGLDLH"
     exon            88870..89234
                     /gene="atp6"
                     /number=1
     intron          89235..90687
                     /gene="atp6"
                     /note="group IB"
     gene            89251..90309
                     /gene="iorf352"
     CDS             89251..90309
                     /gene="iorf352"
                     /note="GO IDs: GO:0004519; GENE3D G3DSA:3.10.28.10;PANTHER
                     PTHR36181; PFAM PF00961; SUPERFAMILY SSF55608"
                     /codon_start=1
                     /transl_table=4
                     /product="LAGLIDADG endonuclease"
                     /translation="MLSLFISNMFEVSGLHSKPIFQVQSYSSLNSDSQPDTQINISKD
                     SPRYSFNNKNTFYLNPDYLTGFVDGEGCFSLSIFKKDRSLTGWQVKPIFSISLHNKDI
                     KLLEAIQRTFKTGKIYKHGVDSMQYRVSSLKNLQIITDHFDSYPLISQKRADYLLFKQ
                     AIAIIKNKEHLSLKGILKLVGIKASLNWGLSDKFKESFPTAKAVVRPSVRYNTLNVKI
                     KNLNWIRGFIDAEGSFQVITQNNRNVSLRFSLTQHIKDEELLKDITTYLNCGRYYKSP
                     GRDEGQYLVTIFSDINDKLIPFLNEYPLLGIKQYDYLDFAQIAELIKSKAHLTDEGLE
                     KIKLIQSNMNRKRITIEE"
     exon            90688..91123
                     /gene="atp6"
                     /number=2
     gene            92410..94151
                     /gene="rns"
     rRNA            92410..94151
                     /gene="rns"
                     /product="12S ribosomal RNA"
     gene            94229..94312
                     /gene="trnY(gta)"
     tRNA            94229..94312
                     /gene="trnY(gta)"
                     /product="tRNA-Tyr"
                     /anticodon=(pos:94264..94266,aa:Tyr,seq:gta)
     gene            94313..94386
                     /gene="trnD(gtc)"
     tRNA            94313..94386
                     /gene="trnD(gtc)"
                     /product="tRNA-Asp"
                     /anticodon=(pos:94347..94349,aa:Asp,seq:gtc)
     gene            94519..94600
                     /gene="trnS(gct)"
     tRNA            94519..94600
                     /gene="trnS(gct)"
                     /product="tRNA-Ser"
                     /anticodon=(pos:94551..94553,aa:Ser,seq:gct)
     gene            94672..94742
                     /gene="trnN(gtt)"
     tRNA            94672..94742
                     /gene="trnN(gtt)"
                     /product="tRNA-Asn"
                     /anticodon=(pos:94704..94706,aa:Asn,seq:gtt)
     gene            94788..98531
                     /gene="cox3"
     CDS             join(94788..95006,96510..96623,98055..98531)
                     /gene="cox3"
                     /codon_start=1
                     /transl_table=4
                     /product="cytochrome c oxidase III"
                     /translation="MTNLIRSNFQDHPFHLVSPSPWPLYTSIALFTVTVNGALSMHLF
                     SNSYIVFYLSLITLVASMAFWFRDIIAEGTYLGNHTLSVQKGLNLGVILFIVSEGLFF
                     VAIFWAFFHSALTPTVELGAQWPPMGIEPVNPFELPLLNTVILLSSGATITYAHHSLI
                     KGERKGALYGSIFTVLLALIFTFFQGVEYSVSSFTISDGVFGTCFFFGTGFHGFHVII
                     GTIFLSVALWRIYSYHLTDHHHLGYEAGILYWHFVDVVWLFLYVTMYYWGS"
     exon            94788..95006
                     /gene="cox3"
                     /number=1
     intron          95007..96509
                     /gene="cox3"
                     /note="group IB"
     gene            95016..96029
                     /gene="iorf337"
     CDS             95016..96029
                     /gene="iorf337"
                     /note="GO IDs: GO:0004519; GENE3D G3DSA:3.10.28.10;PANTHER
                     PTHR36181,PTHR36181:SF1; PFAM PF00961;
                     SUPERFAMILYSSF55608"
                     /codon_start=1
                     /transl_table=4
                     /product="LAGLIDADG endonuclease"
                     /translation="MNTIVLRTQQALNYYLNIAQKIPSIHLEEALYTYRNKNNTTIFT
                     NNNNLGYYLAGLLEGDGSISLPSTNTGVTSLNRVLNPRIVFTSHINNIGMYSFIQSEL
                     GNIGRFQGASSSGENILRYIIGDIESIILFINLVHGKLRTPKNQRFNDLINFMNNKYD
                     LNISESLLDNSSFTDNSWFSGFSEADGHFGIKYVGGRACAAIFAAPNPAGISTKIRKP
                     KSETRKRSVSENISLKFRLDQRLYDKATSTSMKPFMENLALFLNANLKTYKNNTNSEV
                     LSVSIQSIKNVSFLIDYFNKFPLIGDKLTDFKKWEIVYNMIILKQHLTEEGRLKIKNL
                     LVK"
     exon            96510..96623
                     /gene="cox3"
                     /number=2
     intron          96624..98054
                     /gene="cox3"
                     /note="group IC2"
     gene            96636..97988
                     /gene="iorf450"
     CDS             96636..97988
                     /gene="iorf450"
                     /note="GO IDs: GO:0004519; GENE3D G3DSA:3.10.28.10;PANTHER
                     PTHR36181,PTHR36181:SF2; PFAM PF00961;
                     SUPERFAMILYSSF55608"
                     /codon_start=1
                     /transl_table=4
                     /product="LAGLIDADG endonuclease"
                     /translation="MWIRTKLRGNPKALITKLSVERLIVASLRTEGIVTSLEIIGLSQ
                     WMGYRGSKSDSFISVKEQRADGSSIFSKYCKVCSESQGNLVFIHQQKDVNTVISTTTH
                     RVRSRYTKNILCASSTNIIQKSLFSTNTYSQFPQGIRESAFNTSPLTLNPNYVTGFTD
                     GEGCFFVGINQDVKFKTGYRVKATFQIGLHEKDLALLEQIRLFFGVGKVTKLGAESVQ
                     YRVSGLDDLNTIIYHFDNYPLLTRKHSDYIFFKEVINLMKQGKHLTLEGLNRIVSIKS
                     TLNNGELSDSLNLAFPNLKPALRSEVPSRDMQDLHWLAGFTDAEGCFFIALKKSPASK
                     LGETAWLRFILTQHSRDKELLESLIQTLNCGRYIVKPDCGEFIVEKFTDVRDKIIPIF
                     EKFKLRHGGAKSLNYEDFKKAALLIGNKAHLTREGLDEIKKIKGRMNKQRKAVLNKGV
                     "
     exon            98055..98531
                     /gene="cox3"
                     /number=3
     gene            99556..100236
                     /gene="nad6"
     CDS             99556..100236
                     /gene="nad6"
                     /codon_start=1
                     /transl_table=4
                     /product="NADH dehydrogenase subunit 6"
                     /translation="MYYQLLATPEIFSNGYLTGSLDIISITALLCGILIIINKNPIVS
                     VIFLIGLFANISVYLILIGLTFIGLSYLIVYIGAVSILFLFILMLINIRTSELQSNNR
                     NSVSLGLFITILANFTIFQILPYYMAILNNYSSKLNTILYYLPWNKFSDILNYINKNI
                     DITNANIMFVSSNSWDNNMAETGHTATIGHILYTSHNMWIFMASFILLLAMTGAIIIT
                     IKNEKAIQ"
     gene            100799..100870
                     /gene="trnV(tac)"
     tRNA            100799..100870
                     /gene="trnV(tac)"
                     /product="tRNA-Val"
                     /anticodon=(pos:100831..100833,aa:Val,seq:tac)
     gene            100989..101060
                     /gene="trnI(gat)"
     tRNA            100989..101060
                     /gene="trnI(gat)"
                     /product="tRNA-Ile"
                     /anticodon=(pos:101022..101024,aa:Ile,seq:gat)
     gene            101062..101149
                     /gene="trnS(tga)"
     tRNA            101062..101149
                     /gene="trnS(tga)"
                     /product="tRNA-Ser"
                     /anticodon=(pos:101096..101098,aa:Ser,seq:tga)
     gene            101150..101221
                     /gene="trnW(tca)"
     tRNA            101150..101221
                     /gene="trnW(tca)"
                     /product="tRNA-Trp"
                     /anticodon=(pos:101183..101185,aa:Trp,seq:tca)
     gene            101230..101302
                     /gene="trnP(tgg)"
     tRNA            101230..101302
                     /gene="trnP(tgg)"
                     /product="tRNA-Pro"
                     /anticodon=(pos:101263..101265,aa:Pro,seq:tgg)
BASE COUNT    35890 a  14922 c  17419 g  33193 t
ORIGIN      
        1 agtctaaact ctaaaaaaat agggatattc gtttcacgaa tcagcagtat tttttctgtg
       61 cttctgtgcg aagcatacag aaaaaaatta ctaaaatact gcatatccct acgggatcag
      121 aaatcagtac acttcgttag ggatatgaag ctgctggtag aaaaaaagct attttttttt
      181 taccgctcgc tttggatata taaagtataa atgtaattta ggtgcgccag cgtttcgcta
      241 gctgctccta aattatataa gtatagaaag aaattattgt agaatttaag ctacatatta
      301 aagagattta tttatataaa taggcttgct agctgattgt atatatatgc tggccgtatt
      361 tcatagcaag ctcgctttta ataggcaacc agtaatatga gcaattcttt acctacaagc
      421 ctataattat attaactcta agagaaatct aataataaac ggagtgaatt gaaatatctt
      481 attaacttca ggaaaagaaa tcaaaagaga ttctatgatt agcgtgagct aaaatagagt
      541 agcctagaaa gtcaaatggt ggataaactg tttaaattta atggggaacc ttcctcaaag
      601 gctaaatata atatgtaagc gatagtggaa agtaccgtga gggaaccaaa acaaaaacag
      661 tgattttata agcagttcgg aaaaataaaa aagttagaac gtaccttttg cataatgggt
      721 caccaagtta acattagatg cgagattcta cgtagttaaa ccgagcgtta aaataacggt
      781 aagtgtctaa agttagaccc gaagcctggt gattttacca taatcaggat tataaaagtc
      841 cgaacggaat attgtagcat aaatatccga agaattatgg taggtgtagt gaaagacaat
      901 actgaccagg atagctggtt ttctgcgaaa cctataacag taggcaattt aagtataata
      961 tcttagcagg tacagaattt aatctcagac aagacataag gcttaacttg ttaacaagtt
     1021 aagcccatgt tttattttgt acaaattggg ggatcatgaa gattttatca gtgagtatgt
     1081 agactcggaa tggcaaagat atatcttaaa tcatcagaca tagaatgata aggttgtatg
     1141 tcaaaaggga aacagcccag aacaagagtt aaggttccta aattattagt tgagtgaaat
     1201 taagaaggtt tttattaaag tcgacaagga gataggctta gaagcagcca taattttatg
     1261 acctcgtaac agagcgcttg ttaagtttta aaagcatcga aaatttatcg gatctaaaca
     1321 atataccgaa accttgtcca tattatttta taattaatag tctcagcaag ctcggactat
     1381 acaattataa ttaaatgggg tagcagaacg ttgagctaaa ttaagatttt tattttttaa
     1441 atgaaattat aataatttaa ctcaagtgat aatggtgaca tgagtaacta aaagaaaatt
     1501 ttccgcctaa agcttatgga tgtaattaag taacggcctc taagtttatg gaatcaaaag
     1561 attaaaacga tgagacaatc tttcatacta aggacgacat tttaagtgca aaatgtactg
     1621 gaaaaatagt aataagttta agctatggct agaactagct atagctgtaa atggaaagta
     1681 accgtaccta gaatctgaaa caagtaagct agtagagaat acgaaggcgt aaatgagcta
     1741 acaatcataa aggaactcgg caaattgact accgtaactt cgggataagg agagctcatt
     1801 attcttgatt aatatcaggt aaagaggaag aagcatgaaa tagtgttgta cgactgttta
     1861 attaaaacac agcactttgc tgaaagatta aaaatctaag tatagagtgt gatgtctgcc
     1921 cggtgccggc tggttaacag atataattaa atatactaat atttgatgta gacggaaacc
     1981 ccggttaaag gcggccttaa cgtgagggtc ctaaggtagc gaaatgcctt ggccgttaaa
     2041 tgcggtcttg catgaatgat gtaacgatac aacagctgtc tctatgattg actcagtgaa
     2101 attggaatag ctgtgcagat acagtttacc tctagttaga cgagaagacc ctatgcagct
     2161 ttactgtcac taattataga gtatgataaa caattttcag tttataaggt aattgacggc
     2221 cggcttgctt agcaagctgg ctctatgaca atgagaatcc tttatttttt tttcatatga
     2281 atgaattggt ttaggacgag cttaagctcg tagtaaatca acctaattca gcttattttc
     2341 ctttctgctg taagcgcata atgatagatt atacttaaat ttggatttat gcctgcagaa
     2401 atagataagt acccttggtt aaggaactat cgctagggga cagtttatgt ggggcacaga
     2461 ccctgtaaag agtaaacagg agtgtctaat aatttataat tattttgttt gcgatttaag
     2521 gtagtagaac tatttttaat catataaaat tatttatatg tacattcgtt gtatatatat
     2581 ttaaaaaaag gtaggatttt cactatatag aaattagaga taataaaaat attaagtagt
     2641 agctgctgag tcctaatccc gccgaagggg ggatatggac tactatgtat ttcatagcaa
     2701 gctcgcacta atatttttta actattaaga ctggctatct agctatgctc taatagttat
     2761 gttttaatta tctaaaaagc tcaacggcta aatcttgcct tactgtttga ttatcaacaa
     2821 atcttacagt tgcgtaagca gggcatagga tcacaagatg caacaaggaa agatcttgga
     2881 ttattggaaa agctacgcta gggatgtttg tcctttaata ttttatttca ctgtggtatg
     2941 ggtcatagtc ctacggactc agcttttttt aaaaaaaaaa tacgagcttg ctatgaagag
     3001 cggacttcgt tctagcgaag ctagccccct attccctatt ccctgacccc ctacgggggt
     3061 agggaattag agaatcagga atcagccagc atattttttc ggagaaaaaa tcctgatccc
     3121 gtagggatat cgctgagact tcgtctaccc gtgctatatt gagaagtaaa aataattaat
     3181 aatatattgg gttaatttca aaaattactt acgcgttgct ttacgagact ccgtctataa
     3241 agctcgctat gtaaatttga agcgaaattt atcttagcat aaattataag ataaagacgt
     3301 tcaacgacta taaggtgagt tatatgcaca gtttgcgagg aagagccagc tagccgatat
     3361 ataaagctag ttgcttttac ttgcaggcta aacaataatc cttttttaca cccaacatta
     3421 ttattatata tatatatata aaaaaaaata aaagaaagaa taaatattta gaaaaatgaa
     3481 taaagacggt aacgtagtat tcccggctac gccgggaatc gttaactttc aagccgcctc
     3541 ttctaaaggt gggcaaggca aagttagctc gaaaatttat aataataatt taaaacaatc
     3601 taaaacaata cttttaaaga aaaaaatagg tgatatagga ataaccaaat atttaccttc
     3661 attttctaaa gaatgaaaga atactatcta ttcttataat aaaaatacat taaagaatat
     3721 accagttaat gatttaaata taaacaaaat aataaaaggt tactttaatt tatattttaa
     3781 agatcataaa tatacaggat ctaaatttat attattaaaa agaagacgta atttattaag
     3841 aagaatacac gtaagtaatg ctgaaattaa acatactaat aataaagcaa taattactct
     3901 gtatactcta aatagagaaa aaaatgtatt aaaaaaaaaa tatttaaaaa taaataaaaa
     3961 aataagtaaa aaattaatag ccaaacgtta ttttttatta tataaagaaa atatagaaaa
     4021 aatttataaa atcttaggtg aatataaaga tcaatatata tttattagtg atataataag
     4081 aaaaaccaaa tttataaaat ataaactaga atatttaaat aaatttataa aattaaaaga
     4141 tctttattta aaaaaagttt gaggtgttat tcttaaccaa tatgcgagaa aatatctaaa
     4201 atacttaaga aaatatgact tattatattc tcttaatcaa tataaattca acagattggt
     4261 gtttttacct aaattaagta atatattaaa taaaattcta ggaaaaaaaa tagaatataa
     4321 tataattaat ttaaaatctg tcgcatatca tacagatctt tttactaatg cattagcatt
     4381 aaaattaaga aaaagaagaa taaattatat aaattctatg tttagtattt taaatagagc
     4441 atatttacct aatattaata cgataaaaga aagatctata ataaaaggtg atcaaaaaat
     4501 ggatctattt caaagtaaat ttaaagattt aaaaataata tctaatatag tattcccagc
     4561 tatgccggaa ggcatcgctg gaagcttggc gccaacctcc tctctatcta aactgttaga
     4621 tggtacatac ccttcagata taaataatgg aataatgcat agcagcgatg ctaataaaga
     4681 aaatatccat aatactattt ataattctat tggatataaa aatatggcag gtataagatt
     4741 agaagttaaa ggtagattaa ctaaacgtta cagagcggat agatctatct attcattaaa
     4801 atgaaaagga ggattaaaaa atgtagattc ttcttttaga ggtttaagtt cagttttatt
     4861 tagaggtaat tctaaatcaa atgtaactta ttcaatagct aaatcaaaac gtcgtattgg
     4921 agcctttgca gtaaaaggtt gaataggtgg aaaataaaga aaggcgcaag aggcttctga
     4981 tgagtagtcc agaagaatgc cccccacttc gttgggatta gtagccttct gagtccgaag
     5041 gactactcat cagaaggcta ctaatcccga gacttcgtct gtatttcata tcccttacgg
     5101 gatcagaaat tagacgaagt gggtccgcct gggataggga ctactactaa aatatatata
     5161 tataataata atgaagacat agtctgaacc gttttgaaaa aaatggaaat ataagtgcta
     5221 tagctatcct tcggtatttc gtataccgga ggtattgctt gtacagcaat aaaaaaaata
     5281 agggggggac ttcgttccca ccttcatagg acgcttttat gataacacat agaacaggct
     5341 aatttgcgca agagtgtaca aaatgagtgc gcggtttggc acctcgatgt cggcttaact
     5401 tatcctcatg gatgcaggaa ctatgtaggg tgcgactgtt cgtcgattaa aaagttacat
     5461 gagctgggtt aaatacgtcg tgagacagta tggtttctat cttctagggg gaattagaat
     5521 ataataagaa ctaacttttg tacgaaagga acaagaagaa tttaatttgt aaaagggtta
     5581 aataatagtt actaacctat ggtttacctg ttgtctatgt gcccaaatat taaaatatag
     5641 gataaaaatt ctatatatct gtatagcttt agctatacat agggatgttt ctttcactaa
     5701 gataaatata tagcataggc acggcaggaa agctaagttg gttaaggata agtgctgaaa
     5761 gcatataggc acgaagctta tcttaagata tttcttaaat atacgtaaaa tattattacg
     5821 aaggattaat ataggcttta tccgtacgaa tctggagatt tttaagaata aagtactaat
     5881 tttataaata actatttata catatatcgc atgtacaatg catgcctatt tctgctcagc
     5941 agaaattagc caaccatacc tggatatact ttgctatcgg gtggtttggc tttttaaatt
     6001 ttagcaaatt gtagctagag cctgattagc ataaaagtaa tgcaattgtt ttgtaatcaa
     6061 tagaagtaag tgcgatactt gcattgggct gacgaatagt aaggcgccag ggataaaaaa
     6121 aaaataaggc gtatccccca ggcggacccc ccactccgtg gtcgacggag tggtgtggcg
     6181 tgcctcacac ttcgttagga gaagtctctc cctaacgaag tgtacacata ttcccggagg
     6241 gaattaggga attagggagg cattcttctg ggaatagagc ttgctagtac gcagtactac
     6301 tcctctcatt atagagttgc gtcttattgc ctagcgaagc tactattctt cgaatcaggc
     6361 aaagcttact gctttagcaa gctaggatta gtcgtcaagt ggtaatatca ctttagactt
     6421 attagtgatg aatattttaa agactctaat ttgacaagtc tagaaagagt cactactaga
     6481 ggtagggcgc ccataaacca gacttcgtgc gatccatatc cctttgggta gacttctgtc
     6541 gctagcgcga tttttttctg tagaaaaaaa taatcagcag gctaaggaga gcttgctgta
     6601 ttttcgtcgc ggaagaatct tcctccttcg gagagtacac ttcgttaggg gactacagca
     6661 agctctatat taaacttaat agtcttagct ggcttatgcg atagcaagtt aatacgcagg
     6721 ctagtaaact acaaaaaaaa aagagctatt ttagtaatct tagtggtaaa taaggcagag
     6781 atgggagact gcaatattat accttagtag ggtgcaaata tctcagctcg agcttccaca
     6841 ccaagatgaa gctaaaccga tagtggttat ggttgggtgc ggccaataca tccaggtgca
     6901 actcctgtgg cttctcccgt aaagaggatt ctgcctcatt tttttaaggc gcaagcttaa
     6961 gcttgctgta gacgaagtct cccctatttc ttcgaaatta gtccttcgga gggagggata
     7021 ttaaaaggac tagtagtcaa gcggttacga catagctctt tcaatgctac catcgtaggt
     7081 tcgaatccta tctagtctaa agcggattgg tgtaatagta acacatttgg ctcatgtcca
     7141 gaggttagag gtgcaagtcc tttgtccgcg tagggctata acttaatagg taaagtgtac
     7201 tgctcataac agtaattata agtgttcaag tcactttagc cctaaatctg agtgctggaa
     7261 tcggtccaaa tataactaaa gactcactcc agaagaatgc cccccacttc gttgggcaga
     7321 cttctgtcgc tagcgcgatt tttttctgta gaaaaaaata atcagcaggc taaggagaga
     7381 gataatttat ttggagaggc gaagcctatc cagctctctc taatataaaa aaccctaaca
     7441 ctagatagag atttgcaccg tagtcttaag acaaggctat ccagaagaat gccccccact
     7501 tcgttgggta gacttctgtc gctagcgcga tttttttctg tagaaaaaaa taatcagcag
     7561 gctaaggaga gcttgctgta ttttcgtcgc ggaagaatct tcctccttcg gagagtacgc
     7621 tccgctagcg aaggctagta aagtgtatct caatgagcta tattcattgg tgatagacag
     7681 ttaagaaaga ctatagttgt aggaagtaag caattataag ttaatggtaa actattcgtt
     7741 taccaaacga attttgtcag ttcgactctg gctaattgta aaaaaaaatc cgaatggtga
     7801 aattggtaaa cacaacaaac ttaaaatttg taggcagagt gccttgaagg ttcaagtcct
     7861 ttttcggata ttaaagagct tgctgtagac gaagtctctc cccttcggcg gagaagtcta
     7921 ccccccccac ttctaatttc tgatcccgcc gaagggggga tatgaaatac taatttctga
     7981 tcccgtaagg gatatgaaat acatatctct tcgaaattag aagtctcggg tacgcaggct
     8041 agtcctgcgg agagacttcg tctacgccga ctacgagttt aagtataaca ccttgaaaac
     8101 tgcgggttct ctatacggct ttaaacatag ccctcagact atagaactta tacgtgcagc
     8161 taaattaggt aaacctctat ccgaagaggc taaaataaaa ctgggagcta attctcaacc
     8221 ttcaggtggt ctattagtag ataatgataa tgttgaaacc aatgaagttg tgtattttac
     8281 ttctataaga agagccgcag cttttattaa tatgcaccct tcttacctag ctaaatgtat
     8341 agctaaagaa ggttttatag aggtagtaat attcgtttca ctattcccta cccctacggg
     8401 gggcattcat acacttcgtt agggagagac ttcgtctacg caagctccag caagctctat
     8461 acccggctac gccgggaata gagcttgcta gtacgcagta ctactcctcg tggaagaata
     8521 aactcagaaa agcttaagtt ttctgagtta tactcgtgtg ttcaaaccac tcctcagtgc
     8581 gcaagctcta tttgaacggt tataggttaa tggtagactt gtcgatttcc actcgatttg
     8641 tgtcagttcg aatctgacta accgtattct ataggattta gtatagtata gtaggattta
     8701 taattataca tactataata atgctattgt attccacata gcatctacac ttcttttcag
     8761 taacagataa gctagagaag gtatatatat actgagtata taaagcaagc gataaaaaaa
     8821 aaaaattaaa gaggaggagt acgctccgct acacagaaaa aaaaaatcgc gctagcgacc
     8881 ccttactcat agcaagctct tttttttctt cagagcttag ctagtataaa taagcgggcg
     8941 actcaaactt attgtaagct tagccatcta gcttgtgctg gattagcaag tgggctatat
     9001 cttatagaaa gaattaagaa tatgaagttt catgtgatga agaatgcgat agttagagct
     9061 atgtacgcta atttagcgtg ggcgcactct ttgctaggga acaaagttcc ctagcaaagt
     9121 ataaagataa aaaataaaga ggagtctttg ctaggaacaa tctcatcccc ctattcccct
     9181 agggggagag acttcgtctc tcgcaagcac gctgattctt tttatcctag ctacgactag
     9241 ataagcgact ttagtttagt accttaagga agtactgaag gtaagtaggc tgtgtgcata
     9301 gctctaacta ccaagttcta aagagcataa aatgctaatg tatattatat gcgattcgcg
     9361 attccctatt cccagaagaa tgcctcccta attccctaat tccctccggg aatacgggaa
     9421 tatgggaata tgagtacact tcgttaggga ataggagtac acttcgttag ggagtatttc
     9481 tccggaggga gcaagctctt atatatttag cctgtaatta tagcgcggtt taatattctt
     9541 aaggtgatat ggggagtaga cctcgtatct ccacctccgg ctccccacca tattggtggg
     9601 agcgggagtc ttagtaagtc gtaggctatt attattaact taactaaatg cgactactac
     9661 ttttatatat aacaatacct taaaaatgaa aaaaaatatg aatcttcttt tagtccgtct
     9721 tttcgtaaga ttcccttgat ctctgcattc tgatcccagc gaagggggta gacttcgtct
     9781 cagcagagat cttcaacaat atataaatct tcgtactttt ataaatcgtc agaaaatcaa
     9841 caggctatct aaaaattcta tagaacttat ttcacgatat atctttaata taaaattata
     9901 tcaattttta gctgtagttt ttattcatgt agccgttaca tctattcaaa tagatttgaa
     9961 tttattctta gaagtgttaa ataatcttcc cgaaaatttg ggatcatccg taggcgtccc
    10021 agagctagct aaaaacatta aattagatag taatataaat tatatcttat gttatagtca
    10081 tagatcttta tttggattta ggacttatat attaatggtt ttaatattat ttataatatt
    10141 tcccatactt tttataatac aaaattatat ttttataatt ttaagtatat taagtgtaat
    10201 attagttaaa gctttagctc taaattttta tcaaaaacat tttcagtttt tttatagtgg
    10261 cttgcccagt cataaaaaag tagattttag agaaaaatta gtgcacttta ttacactgat
    10321 aataaataat atagggaaaa ttataaagca tttatttaaa atgtgaataa tatctattat
    10381 aataatatat atttttagat atttgctagc tactatgtta ttaaatatag atgataataa
    10441 tagttttata acaacaatat taatacttac tcttccttta cctatgtttt tttatttgct
    10501 aaattttata gtgaaatatc tgaagaaaga atctatagag gataaagatt attatttgta
    10561 taatgattac gtagtaaaaa gagtaaatct atatagaata acatgtacta taattgtaaa
    10621 ctacttaatt caaaactatt atagtacaat aattatatct ataataataa aagggtttat
    10681 tgttataatt ataacattat tcacaatttg tataatatac ggtatcttgc gaataaataa
    10741 gccaggatgg cgtgcctcac acttcgttag tagacaaagt acaatatcgt gcagtagggt
    10801 tgaccctctc tccgatggcg attctggagt ccgagcttcc ctaacgaagt gtatccctcc
    10861 gggagagagg gtcggaataa ataagcatga gcctatacca cttaagagcg cattggatct
    10921 agcggggtca gccagctata tagcggcatt tatatcacta actccatttt tacaggaagc
    10981 atgtaattca ggtttcagta agttttattt taatgaaggt aaccaaagat attacgagtg
    11041 gaaaggcata cctttccgta tgccaggtgt agtaaagtgt ggacctgaac caaccatcaa
    11101 tatcatgcag gtgcgaaaaa cagaaatagc cctggcgaaa gcggctgaag aagctcgaaa
    11161 cctacataaa gtacccgata cggacgtggg tatatattat cgaaatctag atgcagccat
    11221 agagaaagag gctgctcaaa acctaaataa agaagccgtg gcgaaagagg gtggggcttc
    11281 tttatctaga tattatcgaa atatagatga aaccataaag aaaaaggctg attatgtacc
    11341 tgttactgaa tctgttcgac aagggctaat aaaagaatat aaagataaat taaataattc
    11401 tcctatcgta aatattacgt gaaaacttaa atataatgaa ggtattcaaa gatcgcaagc
    11461 taatttcaca gtaaaaccaa taaattattt ttataatact aaattttatg gggcggtttc
    11521 tttggtttta aaagggagat tattaatagt taatataatt agacatgact tgcctggttg
    11581 tgtctttatg cctacttatt atttacaaaa tgcaaatgtt acggatagtt cagccaaaat
    11641 tagggatatt acaacaacat tagaatctaa atatggtata atgttacccc agatagggat
    11701 agataaggtg gagaatagaa ttaatggttt aataatattt actcaagccg aatctataga
    11761 taatacaagt ttatttagag tatgaaggcc ttcatcgtat tatatggaac ccgaactaaa
    11821 aactgtaaag aattattacc aagaaaaaag tcaaaataat cttagaatta gagaatttga
    11881 tactactgat agtatcaaat tctctaaaga cttaaagaag gtagtaggag tacaagggga
    11941 agctataaaa atagctaata atgaaaattt tgtaatacat gaggacagat tggcagcccg
    12001 gaagttagct ttttttgaaa ataccttaga caacgaatat agaaaattag tggaatttta
    12061 tttaactaaa ggtcaaaaag ctaaccctaa ggatttcatg atttgagaag aagatggttc
    12121 agataaatct agacttaaat ttaaagactt aatgtataaa gcccggtctg aaacaaaatc
    12181 tgctattcaa aaagatgaat atctactagc tcgtcctaaa ggaaaagaat gggatttagt
    12241 aaaattcgca gaaaggcgaa tgtctagaaa tgacagtaat aatgaatata tggataatga
    12301 ttgctattat ttcaaaactc gtcgtgatta tcctataaac cgtttattaa taactagaaa
    12361 ccaaagtcat atgacttatt ttagtatgta taaagaggga gttgcggaag gttataaaat
    12421 cagaaggcaa atgctgggtg aattagatgc tagcataaat ttaccattag aaaaatctag
    12481 agcagagtta ataaaaaaaa tcgctagtaa attgactaga agtgaattta ctaaatttca
    12541 gaatatttat ggtgtttcta ttaatagact tacatttgaa ttttttcagt taaaacccac
    12601 tgatagtaaa tattttggaa taaacactac aagtacaaca tttgctccaa tactagacag
    12661 aaatacagat tacgaacttt atagcattat agacgttaaa aatgatagtg taaaattacc
    12721 ttttgttttt aaacaaggag gtatgtctaa tatgactatg cctacacatg actataatat
    12781 gttagataat agggatgagg tatctattcg tagatgtatg gattttatct atacaaattc
    12841 agatggaaac ttaacttatc aatcagataa ggataatttt agtgttctag ctggggtcga
    12901 taaaaattat ccgtatcaat cagatatgga taattttagt gttgttaaaa agaaaagtgt
    12961 aggttttact aaaaaagctg tagactataa aaataaaaac cctaagtcag ttaaatatac
    13021 cttagatggg tttaataata gatttttccg tggaaaaagt atatctatag agttgccctt
    13081 tgagagtata aaactcttgg atattatacc acatgaatat caccaaatat ctctgggagg
    13141 ggaaagagtt aattttgatt atgaaggtga gcaaagagtc aaatcttcta tacctaatac
    13201 tctagttatg aaaaaaacta gaaaacttaa ccttgagttt actctactaa aacaggttta
    13261 tactactaaa ggaagtaata gtaaaattac attaaggttt actccaactt gaccaccaga
    13321 tccttcacca aatggggata tagaaatccc taatctaata ttgcaagttg ctaacttgaa
    13381 taatgatagt acagatctaa atccacgtac tcttgaagcg cattatgttg aatacgacct
    13441 cccctccaga aggccaaccc ctagtactaa tctaccaaat gaaacacctc ttcatccctc
    13501 agggtcaaat gaagaggaag aggatatcta tggttatagc ggagatgagg ataataatgc
    13561 tcaaaataat cgtgaagtag cttctgctgt gcaagcgagt gagcaaccac caacagtaga
    13621 atcccctatg gagctacctt ttgaagacag ctttgcggat gcgccttatc catatgaggc
    13681 tgaaagtcca aaggataatg ataacaatag tggttcacgc aaaggtcgta cagcagtggc
    13741 ttcgggtgac caagtggtag agggggaaga gattgctcta atatccgcag atgatatgac
    13801 cagtgaaggg gatttggctt tttcaccgca attttttata ccagagtcaa ctccagatag
    13861 tatttctagc gacaactcta gtcctattaa tacgcaagct aaccagggga tgggtgagat
    13921 cttagagtca aatcttgtta accgtgatga gccaatgcaa gtagatggag atttgtatcg
    13981 tgaagttatg aataatgcgg taggggaagc cgtaatggaa agtataaatc ctatcttact
    14041 tcttcctgat ctaccaacta gtaatcctga accggtggat actgaagata gtccactgtc
    14101 tactgaagtt agtccactgt ctatgatgtc agacagtgaa ttcttcgagc tagaacgtca
    14161 aatcgcgagt ctaaagcctt cttacttaga agcggatcct ggtgaggtag acggttctgg
    14221 ccaagatgcg gctgacccag aggctattat aatatcttca gatgatagtt ctagtgattc
    14281 aggtgattat ggtaataatt atagtgaggc aagtccgatt acgagcttac ccgggaatag
    14341 ggctggccaa atggctgacc cagaggctat tataagatct tcagatgata gttctagtga
    14401 gggggtacca acgccaccta aggaaacaga ttttatagct agaccgctta atactcctgt
    14461 agcggaagtt attcacgata gaactggaac taggttattg actgttgata ttcatactat
    14521 gttaacggta atcggcccac caaatgcacc agaacctcgt ttatggagtg tgggaaatgc
    14581 aaattattat ctctcgatgg ctcctgattt tttttacgag cattatccta ggggtacgga
    14641 ggtaatgcct cctaataatt atccgtccca acaaattaat gtttatatac ctccgcctat
    14701 ggataaacta cgatgcgaat ctgatgggcg tattggggaa atttgcatat gtcgtgcaga
    14761 attcgctact gtagtaccat tagtaaatta ccctaggtcg agttatatag aaggagcgct
    14821 attcatgaaa tcagttttat cctcagaacc attaggagat aaggatttga gtgatggttt
    14881 taatttgagt gatcgtttga atttttcttc gaatagttat actaatgctt attttgcacc
    14941 agagccaact ccagatacag atagtatatc tagcgataac tctagtccta taaatatgca
    15001 agctaaccag gaggaggctg gtaagccgga ggttactcta atatccgcag atgatatgac
    15061 cagtgaaggg gatttggctt tttcaccgca attttttata ccagagtcaa ctccagatag
    15121 tatttctagc gacaactcta gtcctattaa tacgcaagct aaccagggga tgggtgagat
    15181 cttagagtca aatcttgtta accgtgatga gccaatgcaa gtagatgaag atttgtatcg
    15241 tgaagtcatg aataatgtgg taggggaagc cacaatggaa actataaatc ctatcctact
    15301 tcttcctgac ctaccaacta gtaatcccga accggtggat actgaagata gtccactgtc
    15361 tactgaagat agtccactgt ctatgatgtc agacagtgaa ttcttcgagc tagaacggga
    15421 aatatctaag ctaggaaagt ctataggaag agacaagaaa ggacaaagta gttataagta
    15481 ggggcgcaag ctcttactgg tagatagcta taggtattat ataagctatc taccgtaggg
    15541 gacataattt atttggtaga atgctgacct tgcatgttag aaggctcggt tcgaatccga
    15601 gtgtctccat ataagcttgt gaagctcaat tggttgagca gaacgtttaa gttgtaagat
    15661 ataatattta aacttcgcta ttagtagaga attggaggtc tcgactaatt ccggctcaat
    15721 atccctccgg gattagggat tagcaagctc tagcttgcta atttcgaaga aataacaaat
    15781 ggttaatagc tacgagtatt cccgattccc taacgaagtg tacccatcct tcggagggat
    15841 acacttcgtt agggatacac ttcgttaggg atacacttcg ttagggagag ctcgccctaa
    15901 taaaaaagca catgtaactc aatcggtaga gtgaaatatt gaagctattt ttgttgtaag
    15961 ttcaagtctt accgtgtgca tataaaagtg tagctttagc ttgctaattc ttatagtagg
    16021 cggaggctct agcttcgcat gcgccttact cgaacgagaa aaaaaaataa aggaagaggc
    16081 ggagcctatt cgttaccgcc ttattttaga gcttgctgat tcgtgaaacg aatattacta
    16141 tccatatccc tccgggatat ggatatgctt gcccgattcg taccacgaat accgaaggga
    16201 tacacttcgt tagtgctaat ccatatccct ccgggagaga tttcgtctag gcaagctcga
    16261 tacttcgtct acctgaggga atatggatat gcactactct tatttttttt tacttctcgt
    16321 gctataaggg actttagtat aatggtgaat gcatatgact tttaatcatt aaaatgtagg
    16381 ttcgaatcct gcaagtccta tatttctagc tagcgaggat aaggtacact tcgttaggga
    16441 gggaaaaaaa tacaggcggt aacgaagtcc cctcttatat tttcgtcgcg gaagaatctt
    16501 ccgcgaaaat ccgcaagcga ccctcccagc ctacgcctac tcgtatagca gtagacttcg
    16561 tctctccgca ggagcaagct ccccctaacg aagtgtgagg cacgccaccc atccttcgga
    16621 gagagagctt gccctagatg aagtctcgag cttgcgtagt ccttacactt cgttaggagt
    16681 acgctccgct aaaaaaagaa ataaatttct tttttttttt actccggtag tcccctaacg
    16741 aagtgtactc gtcaagaaga atgcccccac ttcgttggga ttaggagaag tctcgagcta
    16801 gctgagtcct aatcccgacg gggatatgga ttacacaatt aaaagcaggc atgtcggaat
    16861 ggaagacgaa gtcgttttag gtgcgacggg tattattacc atagaggttc aagtcctctt
    16921 gcctgtacat taataattat ttagcctact ccctagttta attacgagct ttagcttgct
    16981 gagtccgaag gactatagcg attaaaaaaa aaaaaaagca aagttcgagg cttcgcctat
    17041 ccgatattcg tggaacgaat cgcgcaatat tttttttctt cgagcttact agtactaatc
    17101 cggctccgcc ggatatgtac tataaaaaaa aaaaatcccg caagctctgg tggcgtgcct
    17161 cacacttcgt taggaagagc tcgctgatga ggcgaagcct actccggact attgaatagg
    17221 ggaggggcta tcttgcctcc tatatctata tcctgtcgat taatgggtag atcataaatt
    17281 tttggtattt acagtcggtg ttcgaatcac cgcaggataa ttttatctta atattagtag
    17341 cgaagcgcga agcgcgaagc gcgaagcata tccttcgaat ttttttttat ctaatcccaa
    17401 cgaagtgggg atattcgacg agccccctaa cgaagtgtga ggcacgccac ccatccttcg
    17461 gagggagagt aggctgattc cttagctcgc ggattttttc ctgtatttca tatcccttac
    17521 gggatcagaa attagtggct ggctgatttc gaagaaatat gccctgatcc cgtagggata
    17581 agcacagaaa aaaatatccc agagggggca ttgttctgga atagggggag cttgcgtagt
    17641 gcttacactt cgttaggagt acgctccgct aaaaaaagaa ataaatttat ttttttttac
    17701 tccgggagta tttcatagca agctcctgct aactaaagca actaaagcta gatttattaa
    17761 ggtagacata actcaatcgg tagagtggtt atttgtggtg taacttgttc tcggttcgat
    17821 cccgagtgtt taccctagga gctgtctcta tccatatagc cagcatatat aagctaaagc
    17881 tagaattagt gcgctagctt gccctctttg ttcaggggaa cgaaattcct tctatagtag
    17941 gctaaagctt tagcttgcga gagtaagaaa gttcgaggct tcgcctatcc gacccctgaa
    18001 tcagtagcct tcgcctagcc ttcgcctagc cttcgcctag ccttcgctag cggagcgtac
    18061 tctccataag aatgccacca aagggggcat tcttctagga ggaagattct tccatatttc
    18121 ttcgaaatta gtatgctccg ctagaaaata cagcaataaa aaaaaagaaa taaatttcga
    18181 agaaatatgg agaagtctat gtatttatta ggcggaggtt actgctctcg ttccctcttc
    18241 gaaccataac ctcctcttac tcgcaagctc gtagtaatat gctattaagc aagcctaagt
    18301 agtttaaatg gttaaaactc taatttcata cgttagtaat gagaattcga ttttctccta
    18361 aggctcgccg tgaggccatg gttaagtcta attaactagc aaaacactta aaaaaaaaaa
    18421 tgattatatt atcaataata ctagttttac tttcaaacgc cgtcaatata agacgagata
    18481 tatcgatact atttaatagg atagcgatat taatattaat ttattgtatt ttacatgata
    18541 tctcttcttt agctgttgta actaaaggag tcggtttaca tggtggttta ttacttatga
    18601 caaatatcac acaaatattc catattttta tctttttagt tagtatatta atattacaat
    18661 taactagttt ttaccctaga aaagtatgag tgtcagaata ttcttcttta aaagatttat
    18721 tgttatataa atttatttat tataacacaa aaataataaa taaaatggga gaacatttta
    18781 aaattattga atatcctaaa caacaacaac ctgggaagtt gtttcaatta ttaagggata
    18841 aactgtcaaa ttccggggaa gccctaaagc ttttgatacc aaatctggtt gaattatacc
    18901 gtggtggatg aactaattac tcatgtatgg taacaagtca aaagattctt gaaaaaggaa
    18961 tgggtaatcg cggatctaag tcaacagtat ttgtgcgcaa gctatatact gttgtaaaag
    19021 agcaacgagt agacggcagt tgtaatgggt tagtaattaa tccattgtta aggtgtactc
    19081 taagaggatt cgaaagaata tcctgatatg gaatcccatc taatcaaatt ctaatcaaac
    19141 gctattatac aactaatgat tcaaatacta atattgaatc agaaatatct actattaata
    19201 aagagagttt taaattaaat ccttgattta taacaggatt tacagacgga gatggttcat
    19261 tcactatttc tacctctaaa aagaaatcag gtacaggttg aaaaattcat cctacattta
    19321 ctattgggtt ggatataaaa gatttagaca ttctaattca atttaaagct tactttaatg
    19381 ctggtaaaat ctacaaaagt aaaagaggaa taatctatta tacaataggt tcaactaaag
    19441 atttactaaa acatgtttta cctcattttg ataagtatcc tttatcatct cttaagttga
    19501 aggactactt agtatttaag agaatacttc ttcttatgca gaaaggggaa catcaatctt
    19561 tatctggttt gttcaaaatc ttctctgaaa gagctaattt aaataaggga ttacctaagg
    19621 tcgtagaaga agaatatcct gatttaaaac ctgcagtgat tccagaactt aaaatagccc
    19681 ctacgataaa ccctgactga ttagctggat ttataacagc tgaagcatct ttctttattt
    19741 ctatctatcc aagtaaagat agaaaagtag gatatgcagt gagtctagta tttagtttaa
    19801 gtcaacatgc taaagattta gatttactaa aaagaattgc ggattcttta gagtgtggaa
    19861 tagtaagaaa acataaatct cgtgaagcag tcgaattagt tattactaag tcagaggaca
    19921 taaatcaaaa attgacacct cttttatcta aacatactct atcaggagta aagttattag
    19981 atttcgagag atttaaaaaa gcctctattt taataaatag taaagcacat ttaacatctg
    20041 aaggtattaa attaataaaa gatattaaag atacaatgta taatagagga ctgtagatta
    20101 tcttattaat ttcactaggt tatgggtact ggctataatc tgtaccctga cggtgggttt
    20161 aagataatcg attagaattt gtatgataaa tccataatta tcgttaatta tactatttgt
    20221 aattacaggt gcagtattat taatgtcaac taatgattta gtatctattt tcctggctat
    20281 agaattacaa agttatggtc tttatatatt aagtactata tatagaaatt cagaactatc
    20341 tactacagga ggtttaatat actttttatt aggaggatta agctcatgtt ttatcttatt
    20401 aggaactagt ttattatatg ctaattcagg tactactaac ttagatggtt tatatatcat
    20461 aactagtata agtgatcttt ctacaaattt atgatataca ccttattata ttaatctttc
    20521 tttagtaata tttacaatag gattcttatt taaagtaagt gcagcaccat tccatttctg
    20581 atcacctgaa aaaggactta gggaatcctt atcaacatac gttgggtgta aactatcaaa
    20641 ttccagggaa cccctaaagc ttctggtact aagccatata tgaaaatgta tgagtggctg
    20701 aattaactac tcaggtatag taacaagcca gaagatgagt gaaaacaaaa tgggcaatcg
    20761 tggatctaag tcagtaatac atgagactaa acagtcatgt attattgtaa aagagcaacg
    20821 agtaaatggt agttgatgcg gtattaatat accgcattta agatatactc tagtgggctt
    20881 cggaagaagt tatcaagtta aaaccctttc taaccaaatt attcaaagac aattttattc
    20941 ttcggagtct aacctagata atagccaact gcgtcaggat ccttgattta tctcgggatt
    21001 ctctgacgca gaaggatgct ttatggttct agtacgtaaa tcaccaaaaa gcaaactagg
    21061 atgacaaata gaggctaatt tcacaattaa tcttcatgta agagacctag atcttttaaa
    21121 acttattcag agctttagct tcgccagcca ctactttgga gttggaagaa taggtaaaga
    21181 aagaaatggt tgtcgtgatt ttacaatagg ttctttagat caaataataa ccaaagtaat
    21241 acctcatttt gataaatatc ctttaaaaac taataaatat tctgattatt tattatttaa
    21301 acaagttgtt atgatgatgc aacgtgggga acatttaaca gctgaaggtt tacaaaaaat
    21361 aataggtatt agagcttctt taaatagagg attaacccct ttactattag aagccttccc
    21421 taatactgtt gctttagtaa gaccattatt accaccactt aaaaatgtca aattagatcc
    21481 ttaatgagta gctggtttta cgagtggtga tggttgtttt aaagttagta ttagagaatc
    21541 taaattacat aaaagaggaa gtcgtgtagt attacttttt gtagtaactc aacacattag
    21601 agatgaatta ttattgaaaa gtttagtaga tttctttggg tgtgtaggcg aagcctcaaa
    21661 acttattctt ataaagatta tattgagttc agatgtcaat cattcaaaga taattatgaa
    21721 aagattttac cttttttcga taaataccct atcgttggcg ttaaatctaa ggatttcaaa
    21781 gattgagcta aagtagctaa aatgatacaa acaaaagttc atttaactaa cgaaggtttc
    21841 gatcagattc gccaaataag aacaggaatg aataaaggta gatatctaaa atagactact
    21901 ctggttcatg cagtattttt tttcttatag tccttcggac tcagcaggct ctaaaattac
    21961 gagcttgcta gtgctccgaa ggaagcacta ccctattata taaagttgtt cttttcttta
    22021 atttggacga taaattttac agtcgtcatg tggacgtata tgacgctata cctacaatag
    22081 taacaacatt cgtggctata atagccaaaa tttctatatt tatattatta ttacaattag
    22141 tgtattatac taacagtagt ttttcagaaa tgagttgaac atttatttta ctaataagtt
    22201 cactattctc attaataata ggaactgtgg taggtttaac tcaatttaga attaaaagat
    22261 tatttgctta tagtactata tctcacgtag gatttatact tttagcatta ggtatatcta
    22321 gtgttgaatc tactcaagca tttatattct atttaacaca atattctata agtaatttaa
    22381 atgcatttgt tatattaata gctatagggt tctctttata ttgttatata agtgaaaaca
    22441 aagaacatga agaattaatg gacaaaaaca attcacctgc caagaggtct aggaaacttc
    22501 tatatagggt attatggcca aactccgggg acgtcctaaa gcttctggta ccaagctgta
    22561 gtcgaaaggc tacaagtgga tcaattaatc actgatgtac ggtaacaagc cataagataa
    22621 tcgaaagagc aatggattac cgtggatcta agtcaacagt acgtgtgcgc aagctatata
    22681 ctgttgtaaa agagcaacga gtagacggtc atagatgtat taatttaatg catttaaggt
    22741 atgctctaat gggtttcgaa agaaattatc aaatcagaat cctttctaaa caattaatta
    22801 tgccttcctt gagaagatca tatacttctc tatctgtaaa tcctaatttg aaatctacag
    22861 ccaccggtac cctaaaccct ttattcttaa ctggtttctc cgacgctgaa tctaatttta
    22921 ctgtgagaat atttaagagt aatacagtaa aagtagggtg atgtgtacaa cctgtattcc
    22981 aaatcgaatt acacaaaaaa gatcttaatg tattagaaaa aatttcttca ttcctagggg
    23041 taggtaaaat ttaccataaa gaagaatctt ctatatatat ggtacaatct ttaagagata
    23101 tagatgtaat aataaaccac tttgaaaaat atcctctctt aaccaaaaaa ttggaggatt
    23161 ttcaattgtt ctctcaaatt gttactttaa ttcataaaaa agaacatttg actattacag
    23221 gttgacataa aattatatct cttagagctt ctatgaataa gggtctttct acctttatga
    23281 aaactacgtt tcctgatatt attccagcta caagaccaag tcgttcagac gaagagttaa
    23341 taaactctaa gattgatcct tattgaatgg caggttttgt agcaggagaa gggtgtttta
    23401 gtattagaat tactaaatcg ttaactttaa aaacaggata tcaagtacaa ttaaggttta
    23461 atgtaactca acattctatc gataaggtat ttatgaatag cttagttgcc ttctgaggtt
    23521 gtggtaaagt gtttttaaga tttagagaga ataaagtgga ttttcaaatc ctaaaattaa
    23581 aagatctgac cgataaagtt attcctttat tccaaagtat atctttacaa ggtgtaaaat
    23641 caaaagattt tgccgatttt tgtaaagcag ttgatataat gaaagtaaag ggccatttaa
    23701 ctaacgaagg tttagatcaa atacgtagat taaaagcagg tatgaataga ggtagagaat
    23761 aattttgtta tgcatagtcc atatcccccc cacttcgtcg tagacgaagt ctcgggatta
    23821 gtagccttct gatgagtcga aggctactaa tcccaccgaa gggggggata tggactactc
    23881 atcagcaagc tatatccccc cttcggtggg atagacgaag tctcagcagg ctaaggaata
    23941 aaaaaaaata tatttttttt tatactaagc aagctagcct tcatagcaag ctcttctgtg
    24001 cttctgtgcg aagcatacag aaatatgcat aactttatta acttatgtat aattatttgt
    24061 aagataaatc tgaccgccgt gatacaatta gtaactcaac tgaaaggata tttttatata
    24121 aatcctttct tagctataag tttagctatt actatctttt catttgtagg agttcctcct
    24181 ttaataggat tctttggaaa acaaatggtg ttaagtgcag ccttagataa aggtcttatc
    24241 ttcttatctt taatcgcaat attaactagt gtaataggag gagtttatta tttaggtata
    24301 gtaaaagaaa tgttctttag tttacctgaa tataaaataa atccattatt agaaactctt
    24361 accttaagag gtaatgttgt agatgataat caaaaaataa ttaaacaatt aaagtttaac
    24421 tataaaaata tagctatatc aagtccgatt tcttttgtaa tttctataat tacacttgtt
    24481 attctattat ttttatttat gaacaaagaa tgactaagca tgggtaaata aaaaaatacc
    24541 attctctgta atgaataaat taaaaagaat aactttatta ttattccgaa ttaggaatac
    24601 ttcaacgcgg gggctcagac taatcctctt gaagtaaaac agtgccgcct tataggaagt
    24661 gattacagct tctgaataag attcgttacc taagctagtc cttagtattc aaataattaa
    24721 taaataatca tgaaaaatta caaatttaac gagctcgccg ttttaagaat aaacttagat
    24781 aaactaagat ttttttctac acataccgtt agaagtagac aagctgtaaa catagaacat
    24841 atcaataatt atatttcaaa tattaataac aatgacgacg aagtcgtacc aataaatcct
    24901 tgatttgtta caggatttac ggacgctgaa ggttctttta tgatccattt agaaaagaat
    24961 aaggataaat ggagagtaag acctacattc caaattaagt tagatataag agatttatct
    25021 ttattggaag aaataaaaat atattttaat aatacaggtt caatcaatac ttctaacaag
    25081 gaatgtgtat acaaagtaag atctttaaag gatatatcta taataatatc tcattttgat
    25141 aagtataatt taattacaca aaaaaaagct gactttgagt tattcaaact aataattaat
    25201 aaattaaata gccaggaaca tttaagttat gaagtaggcg ccacagtttt acaagaaatt
    25261 attagtattc gtgcttcaat gaacttaggt ttatcatcat cagttaaaga agattttcca
    25321 catattatac cggtaataag acctttaatt gaaaatatgg taatacctca tcctgagtgg
    25381 atggccggat ttgtatctgg agagggttct ttttctgtgt atactacatc agatgataaa
    25441 tatgtgtcat tgagttttag agtttctcag cataataaag ataaacaact attgaaatct
    25501 ttcgtagatt tttttggttg tggagggttt aattaccata ataaaggtaa taaggctgta
    25561 atttttgtta ctagaaaatt tgaagatatt aatgataaga ttattccatt atttaacgaa
    25621 tataaaatta aaggtgttaa atataaagat tttaaagact gatccttagt agctaaaatg
    25681 atagaatcaa aaagtcattt aactacgaat ggatataaag aaatatgtaa aataaaagaa
    25741 aatatgaact catatagaaa gagttctgta aattaaaatt tgtcctagct ttgctagaaa
    25801 atatgaattg cccccttgat aatacattat gtattgcatt gaaaattgga taaattgcaa
    25861 gaagatttat tagtataacc agctaattaa atatttgcag cgaagtttag tttaattaaa
    25921 actaaaaccg ttcaacgact aatttaccct attttttgat tattagagct ctagtgcata
    25981 tttcggctga gccgaaatat gcactagcct taattataaa aaaaaatcgt aaaataaaat
    26041 ccaatattac tttaagtaag taataatgac atagtctgaa caatatagaa atatattgaa
    26101 atattaataa gtcgggacga tagcttcgcc ccttcttatt aataattaac aatcttgacc
    26161 atattggtac aaattttatt taataattaa atgagtagtg taacttttct ttttgttttt
    26221 gttactattt taacaatagt ttttttactt cttaatttca tacttgcccc tcataaccct
    26281 aaaaattgta tcgggaaatc aataaattgg ggaaaactgc caaattccgg ggaaccccta
    26341 aagcttctgg tactaagcca tatatgaaaa tgtatgagtg gctgaattaa ttactcaggt
    26401 atagtaacaa gccagaagat gagtgaaaac aaaatgggcg atcgtggatc taagtcagta
    26461 atacatgaga ctaaacagtc atgtattatt gtaaaagagc aacgagtaga cggtagttgt
    26521 aatgcgggta aatccgcatt attaaagtgt actctagtgg acttcaaaag aagttatcag
    26581 atcaaaatcc cttctaaccc tataatttta acaagaaatt tttctacact agtaggtgag
    26641 ctagcttcgc tagaacaaag ttccctcccc cctaaattag atccttcata cgttactgga
    26701 tttacagatg gtgaaggttc ttttatatta acaataataa aagataacaa atataaatta
    26761 ggttgacgtg tagcatgtag atttgtaata agcttacata aaaaagattt agtgttatta
    26821 aatagtttaa aaaacttttt taacactggt agtgtctttc ttatgggtaa aggtgctgca
    26881 cagtatcgtg ttgaatcttt aacaggttta tctattataa ttaaccattt tgatagatat
    26941 cctttaaata ctaaaaaaca agcagattac atgttattta agctagctta taatttaatt
    27001 ataaacaaaa gtcatcttac ggaaaaagga ttatcagaac ttgtttcttt aaaagctgtt
    27061 atgaataacg gtttaaagga tgaattaaaa attgcttatc ctaacatcac tcctgtatta
    27121 agacctgaaa ttccattatc tcttaatata gatcctcttt gattagcagg atttacagac
    27181 gccgaaggtt gttttagtgt tgtagtattt aaatctaaaa catctaaaat cggagaagcg
    27241 gtaaaattaa gttttattat aactcaaagt gttagagatg agtttttaat aaaaagtcta
    27301 attgaatatt taggatgtgg ttatacaagt ttagatggta gaggtgcaat tgattttaaa
    27361 gtatctgatt tttctagtct aaaaaatatt attattccat tttatgataa atattacata
    27421 catggtaata aaagtttaga ttttaaagat tttagtagag ttgtaacact gatggaaaat
    27481 aaaaaacatt taaccaaaca aggactagat gaaataaaaa aaatccgtaa tgcaatgaat
    27541 acaaatagat agagcttgcg tagtccccct tcggcggaga agtctcttcg tgtattccat
    27601 atccctttgg ttagacgaag tctcagcgag ctaaggaatc agcaagctcc gaatattaat
    27661 tataagcaca cacgcactaa attcatatgt taaaattata ggtaagagaa atttgattta
    27721 aacgtatcaa gaaaaatata gtatttttga atgtggtttt catagtttcc ttggtcaaaa
    27781 tagaactcaa ttcggtgtta aattcttcat atttgcatta gtttatcttc ttctagattt
    27841 agaaatatta gtaatatatc catatggtat aagcgtttat gaaaatggta tttatggatt
    27901 aatagtagtg ctaattttta ttggtataat tacagcagga tttgtatttg aattaggtaa
    27961 aaatgcattg aaaatagata gtagacaatc caataattat ttttataaat caaaaaaatt
    28021 tattaatatg tttactgaac ataagtagta ttccagtaga cggctatccg accgagcttg
    28081 cgagcttgcc ccttcgtgaa acgagtagtc ctccttagcc tgcgtacccg agacttcgtc
    28141 tgtatttcat atcccttacg ggatcagaaa ttagacgaag tgggtccgcc tgggatacga
    28201 cgagtacact tcgttagggg actattaaaa agtataaaag tatgaaagcg tgaacggggt
    28261 ataggcgaag cctcgaactt tgttccaggc gcaagcttcg ctagataaaa aaaaataccc
    28321 acacgcacac ttgttaaact attacatata ctaacctcca ccctaatagc ctccttaata
    28381 tattaatttg tgaagtttaa tagtgagcgc gatcgatatc acctacattt cattagggaa
    28441 tcaggaggct cgagccccgg ggggggcaac tcgatataaa cttctaacag gacgatagta
    28501 gcttcgctag ggaaaaataa taagagtagt aggcatattt ctccgaaatc atgagtccga
    28561 aggactacta ctgcctattc ttattttttt ttacgagtat ttcctccgaa ggatggaaat
    28621 cgcgccgaag ggggtcgcta tttaaggata cttaatagtc cggtccatta agagttattt
    28681 taaaaataaa ctaaaacctt ttactatgta tatcaataga ccccgatgtt agatttagta
    28741 accattatgg ttgaagcctc aaagcttatt ggagccggtt tagcaactat aggtctagcg
    28801 ggggctggag taggaatagg tgtagtgttt gggtgtttaa ttataggtgt ggctagaaat
    28861 ccttctttaa aaaatcaatt attttcatac tctatattag ggtttgcttt ctcagaagca
    28921 actgcgtaga ggcaaatagc gcagtataaa gagggtgaat tgcaaagagg acataatatt
    28981 tattatgtaa atttgcagcg aagtttaata taatacaata atatatatta aaaccgttca
    29041 acgactagta gatgagtaaa gtattaacaa taattctacg atcagcgccc tcatatttta
    29101 tattataaaa tataagacat agtctagata agagagaaat ctcttaatat ttaaagtata
    29161 tatggctttt tatttaatct taaaattcaa ttttatatgt agaaaaatct cgactaaaat
    29221 taataacacc acatttaatt cgccaagtag tcaaaatcct attaaaacgt attatgaccc
    29281 tttaaatgaa agagaaataa tacgtaaaga taataatggg aaaatcgggg tatatgtttg
    29341 acaaaataaa atcaataaca aaatgtatgt aggtagtggt gatcctttat atttaagatt
    29401 aagtgattat tatcaacttt gatatcttaa acataaagat aatctttata tagttagatc
    29461 tctaaataag tattctatga gtagttttat attacatatt atggagtata gtgattcaga
    29521 taatgttatt aaatgtgaac aaaaatgaat cgatatttta aaacctgaat ataatttaac
    29581 acctttagcg ggtagtacta aaggatttaa acatagttta gaggctaaag ataaaatgag
    29641 aatagctgct acaggtagaa agcatacaga tgaagttaaa gatcttatga gtaaaaatcg
    29701 tcaaggttta aacaatagtt tttataataa aacacataca cccgagacta tagagaaatt
    29761 aagaaatata gctcaaaata gaactcatct tcctgttaaa gggttagatg tagaaataac
    29821 agatattgaa actaaaatta ctactactta tagtagtgta agagaagcag ctagttactt
    29881 aaactcggat attaaaacat tattaagaag agaaaaatct cagttaataa aaggtaccaa
    29941 taagccatat aaaaataaat atattattac cataataaga ggtaataatt aaaaaaaaag
    30001 tatttgcttt aatgatggct ttattattat tatatgttgt ataataatat ttttatagcg
    30061 gagcgtgtgt atttttttcg agcttactag tactaatacc ctaattccct aacgaagtgt
    30121 atccctacac ttcgttaggg aataggatac acttcgttag gaatacacaa attcagaagg
    30181 ctaaagagga aaaaaaaatt ttttagtctt agctagcttg gactaatttt tttttccccc
    30241 ccccccccgg gggggggggg gggggggtga gctctcgttc acgagagctt actcctcccc
    30301 ctcttagggt tttatatttc tagctatagc gaggagcttc gttcctcgct atagctatat
    30361 aaagctaaaa gctaaagcta gctatataac aggcggcaat tctattatac ttatactaca
    30421 gcaactgctg tacctttgca tggctggctg tatatagcca gcagctgcta tataactaat
    30481 tacaagtatt gcttatataa gcagcaggtc ggctataagc tgtatatata gacatataat
    30541 tagaaatttt atattaaaaa tttatatatg aaacatttat ttaatacatt tattaatttt
    30601 gatgcaccta tgccttgagg tatatatttc caagacagtg cgacacctca aatggaggga
    30661 ttagtggaac ttcatgatta tcgtgaataa gagccaaatt ccggggacac cctaaagctc
    30721 ctaataccaa gctatagcca aaaggctata agtggctgaa ctaatcactc gggtatggta
    30781 ataagttagg cagattctag ctatagaaat gggcaatcgc ggatctaagt cagtaataaa
    30841 attactgtaa aagagcaacg agtagatggt tcttctatgc ctgtgtaccc aggtatggta
    30901 aggtgtactc tagtcgccag gaaactggtt tttgggagaa aaaacttgac tttattttta
    30961 cgttatgaca aatagttcat aataataaat ttagatcata aaaacgtgga gccctcaata
    31021 agattaataa tctattgatc tcgatctaat aaacagttaa acatagggag tagcttagta
    31081 ggaataccac cctaagcagc ctttgcacag tttaacggat tagataaata tatggaaaat
    31141 ccaagtaata ataaatcaaa gttaaatccc cactatgtca caggtttttc agatggtgag
    31201 tcttgttttc atctatctat agggaaaaat tccaagtata aaataggtta ttatgtaaac
    31261 ccgggattta ctatagtttt acataaaaaa gatgaacttt tattaagaag tattcaaagt
    31321 ttttttggag gaatagggaa tttaaaggta ctaccgaata tagtacaata tagagttttt
    31381 tcattaaaag acttagatat tatactaaat cattttgata attacccctt aataacaaaa
    31441 aaacatacag attttctttt atttaaagaa gcattagctt taataaaaaa taaagaacac
    31501 ttaactatag agggatttaa taaaattata gccttaaaat cttctatgaa tttaggttta
    31561 cctgaagtct taaaagaatc attccctgat atactaggaa gaaaaataga accttttgat
    31621 ctaccttctg tattgaaccc ttattgagta gcaggattta cagatggtga gggttgtttt
    31681 tgaataaaaa ctttaaaggc agtcggcgga gccgcgccaa acaaagaagg attaagatca
    31741 gttataggtt ttcaaatctc tcagcatagt agagacctac ctttaatgga gaaattcatt
    31801 agtttttttg agtgtggtag attagaacaa acagggtcag cctatagctt agttgttact
    31861 aagttatctc ttatcaatga aaagataatt cctttttata tggcttaccc tattctaggc
    31921 tctaaatctg aagattttaa ggattgatgt agagcagtac aattaaaaaa ccacaaagct
    31981 cacttaacac cacaagggct taaagaaatc ttaaatataa aatctagtat taattcttct
    32041 agaaagtaaa actgtctagc gagctcctct ttataaacct gcaacatagt gggaaaacag
    32101 taacccaaaa ttaaagttaa tatattatat atatatattc ggataatatc atgtactatt
    32161 tagttttaat tttatttgct gtaggatgaa tattattttc tataatgaaa aattttgcat
    32221 caactaaaac acaaatatca cataaatact taaatcacgg tagagatgtg ccgacacaaa
    32281 agtgttttaa gtttaactcc atatataaat ttttttataa taatcaccgg tcttacagta
    32341 caacatcctc ttcccctatt agtagcgtaa agttttacga agatgctttt tcaatgagaa
    32401 aattaattat taaggataat aaagataaat caggaattta taaatgaacc aataaaataa
    32461 cgaatgatat atacattgga caatctataa gtttagctaa aagatttatt agatatttta
    32521 accttagtta tttaaaaaat agagaaactc ttgtaataag tagagcttta attaaatatg
    32581 ggtattctaa tttttcactt gagatattag aatattgcga tatagctaat ttaacagaaa
    32641 gagaacaata ctacatggat aaattaaatc caagatataa tactttaaaa atagctggtt
    32701 cttcatcggg ccataagctt agtgaagaga ctaagacaaa aattagtaaa tctttaaaag
    32761 gagtctatat tcaagaaaaa tcagctttgt atggccgtac tcatacagaa gaaactaaag
    32821 ctcttatgtc ttcaaacaat tctaatgaaa ataacccatt atttggtaaa actcattcgt
    32881 tagaaactaa agagttaatg agacaaaagg ctttaggtag aaagcattct gaagaaactc
    32941 tattaaaaat gagtactagt agaggtcatc ttgtctatat acatgaaaaa tgtgattcag
    33001 aaggatttaa attaataggt agttttgttt caattagaaa agcagctaaa tttttagata
    33061 ttagtgctaa tactgtaaga ctttatataa attcaggtga aatatttaaa gatagatata
    33121 aatttactgg agatcgttaa acttaaaaaa aactatgagt aaaatttcac tatatgctgg
    33181 aaactcctaa agcctttagg tactataaag atgacgaaga tatgctttat cagtgataac
    33241 cctaaaggat gtacaatgga ctatcagcag gaaaccacca aatatagaca gagcgagctt
    33301 gctatgaaag accgccctat atttcagtag gatccttaga gactaaacgt ggaaacctta
    33361 tataaggtaa gatatagtcc agttaagtat gaaagtactt aagaatcgac attaatcgaa
    33421 ttaatatgaa ctatcactcc tgcagttata ttaatattaa tagctttccc ttctttcaaa
    33481 ttattatatt taatggatga agttaatgac ccttctatga ctattttagc tgaggggcac
    33541 caatgatatt gatcatatca gtacccagat ttcatagatt caaatgaaga atttatagaa
    33601 tttgattctt atatagtacc agattctgat ttagaagatg gaggattaag aatgttagag
    33661 gttgataaca gagtaatagt tcctgaatta acacatataa gatttgtaat aacatctggt
    33721 gatgttattc attcttttgc ttgtccatct ttaggtataa aatgtgatgc ttacccaggt
    33781 agattaaacc aagtatcagt tttcataaat agagaaggag tattctatgg tctttaatac
    33841 atggccaaaa ctgtagtgaa cctatggtta taaatcatca aattgcggga acaccctaaa
    33901 gaaatcttaa ccaagtaagt atggtaacat aacttatggc acaggcaatg actcgtggta
    33961 cggtaaaatc aagatttatt attcaatggg caatccgcag ccaagtacca attgtagaag
    34021 taagctttta tttggtatgc agttcatcga ctagatggtg gttggtatta ttagtattaa
    34081 taatgcttaa gatatagtca gaccctaccc gaaagggtac agaaaagtat gagtctttta
    34141 ccgtattttt tgttaattag atataataga ggttattata tttagggacc ctacaatagt
    34201 ttgctaaact tatttttaat gtaagcgctt aaaggtgata taaatcactt attttccata
    34261 aactgttgta acattgcatg gtacaactag tagaagtgtt tttaataatc acttgttatc
    34321 tgataagcgt ataggactaa gtactatagc agctttacct ttaacaagac attttagttc
    34381 aatcagatct ttagtcaata attctgaagc tttagcttca gatcatatta atagtggaaa
    34441 acctactact ttatccgtaa ttaataaagt attactcaat caaaatttag tagttactga
    34501 ctctaaatta aaagaattat taaaagttga aggtgtagaa atagaacttc ctatatctac
    34561 accgaagggt aaggagcttt tagctgaatt aacaggtaaa tctaagtata aaggtttctc
    34621 tggtgtatat atgtttatac ataaaaatac aggtgataaa tatgtaggtt catccaacct
    34681 actaagacgt agaatggact actattttaa cggagattat cctttagcag gtaaattttt
    34741 acctttacta tataaagaag gactagaagc ttttaaatta agaatattta agttagatag
    34801 taataaattt agcagtcaag acgctttaat attagaacaa ttttatttat tagataaaga
    34861 atttaaccta aatacattaa gagttgttaa cgctggatct tcaaaaggtg atcctgtata
    34921 tgtttatgat ctaacttgca gtattcttta ttatcacgct aaatctagaa ttgaattaaa
    34981 aagagtatta aatatacaca ctgaaactag taaaaagtat gtagattcta aattacctta
    35041 tcttaataag ttcttattat taagctatcc tatacctaca gctttaacta gcgatatttc
    35101 tttagaagaa ttattaggta taatgcaaga tgaaagaaaa gatacttata agttaggtac
    35161 tcgtacaagt attccagtag aattagagat taaagaagga aatacatttg tgagcgaagc
    35221 ttccaaaggt catactttaa aatttgattc tttaacttct tgtatggaat atttaagagg
    35281 attaggatta ataattaaaa gagacactct aactaaatac ataaaaattg aaaaagtgtt
    35341 tcataatttc ttatgtaaat actctgataa aactttacct aaaaactttg acgaaatagg
    35401 attaataatt gatgaatata aaaagttaaa agtagataca gattcattaa taattaatag
    35461 aaaaaataaa cctatattag ttaaaggagg cgcgaagctc catatggata aagaatttga
    35521 cagtataact gaggcaatta aacactttga taatttaaac ataaaattag atagcaaaac
    35581 tttatatctt cgtttaaaag acggaaaaat atataaagat tattatttta cttataaata
    35641 atgataagtt caatataatc tttactaaca ttaaaaaatt agtagggaat cgcaatgttc
    35701 agaaatatgt ggaattcttc acagttcaat gcctatagtt atagaatctg taaatataga
    35761 taaatttgtg cattgactat attcagttta atagtgcgag tgtcgcaaac ggcgaactag
    35821 gattgcccta ttccctattc ccggctacgc cgggaataag caagctctaa aataaagttc
    35881 tttatttttt tgattgctgg attttagagc ctgctgattc ccgccttcgg cgggaataag
    35941 tattgcgccg acctatacca ggcgcaagct cgaaaaaaaa tatccgtagg aatagtctac
    36001 gcgcaagctt ttcgctatgg agaagggcta gcttcgctag agaatacgtg gccccttctt
    36061 tatttttttt ttatttatcg ctagctgaag cttctctgct cctacggaga gcttgcttat
    36121 tcgtgaaacg aatattcgga gaaaattagc aagcgacccc gtgcttaaat ttggaggagc
    36181 tagccgattt cttcaaaacc ggcaagctag cgctacttat taaaaaaagg gatattagtt
    36241 taatggtaga acaagatggt acggtcatct tgattgtagt tcaagtctac aatatcctta
    36301 gtatagttat aggtaatttg gaggcgcata tttaagtgta gcatattccc gagctcgcta
    36361 gtgctaattt cgaagaaata tgcactactc cctattcgag gggtattttt ttttcttcga
    36421 tataggcgca agcgacccct tactcgggga aaaaaatcgc gcaagcatat ccatatccct
    36481 ccgggtacgc aggctaaggg tagcgctaac tctagcaata aaaaaaaata aatagagagc
    36541 ttgctatgaa atacaccacg ctacttattt taaatcaaaa ggatattagt ttaatggtaa
    36601 aactagatgt ttcggccatc ttgattgcag ttcaagtctg caatatcctt agtacaatta
    36661 taggtaattt tgtttatcaa tagttatact tataattatg ggtttgcagt tcatcgacta
    36721 aatggaggtt ggtaaataat tactagtcct acggaccagc aagctctaat tatttgctta
    36781 agatatagtc aggcataact taaaggttat ggaatatccc cagcccacct aagggaatta
    36841 aattcctatg gtaaagggga gaaaacgaag aggaagtatt gcgtatctgg tctgtatacc
    36901 tggaacgttt agagatacgc attattttat aatgtatatc ttaaggggta gaatttaaag
    36961 gtaaaacttg atgactataa tatcataaaa gttgtagttc aattctacaa tacctctagt
    37021 ctaatttaat tattatacta atagagccat aaattatggt tcccgaacaa tttgttatat
    37081 taaataaaaa tatgagttta accttattac tttttttaat aggaatctta ggattcgtat
    37141 ttaatagaaa aaatttgata cttatgctta tttctataga aataatgcta ttatctataa
    37201 cattcctaat attggtaagt tctgttaata tcgatgatat aataggacaa acgtatgcca
    37261 tttacattat tgtcgttgcc ggtgcagaat ctgcgatcgg tttagctatt ctagtagctt
    37321 tttatagatt agcttcacat tatgctccag gtagtattaa tagggcttca acttctaata
    37381 ttcaatcact caacagagtt tcagacttaa gaaaggtaaa ttcttatcct ttcaaagttc
    37441 ccggtacttt tattagaaat tactctacta caagagtaat gagcttacat ccttgatttg
    37501 tcacaggttt cacagatgct gaaggttgtt tttgaatagg tgtaagaaat gatcctagaa
    37561 ataaaacagg atgatgtgtt caagcttttt tccagattgc attacataaa aaagatgtag
    37621 cactcttaaa caacatacaa agttatttcg gtggaattgg tactgtggct gtgagaggtg
    37681 acagatgtta ttttatagta agttctttaa aacaaattat aaaagttatt atccctcact
    37741 ttgacgctca tcctttaatc acaaataaat tggtagatta tagattatga aaatctatta
    37801 tttctataat ggaagctaaa agacatttaa ctgtggaagg gttaaatgaa ataataagaa
    37861 tgaaatcatc cttaaattta ggtttatctg atgagatcca ggacgctttt gcagaaactc
    37921 tttctactaa tccaaaccaa gaaaggtcat ggaaccctgc agaatctata ccacatggaa
    37981 tgtgaatggc tggatttaca tcaggggagg gctctttctt tgttaatata ttcaaatcaa
    38041 ctcatcacag ggtgggatat caggtaagat tagggtttga aatagctcaa catattaggg
    38101 atgaattaac tatggcaact tttacttctt tctttaactg cggtatcata agtagatact
    38161 cagaagatat ggtaaagtat agatgtacta aattttcaga tctaaacacc ctaattatcc
    38221 ctttctttaa ggaatactta ccgttaggta ataaattgtt agacttcgaa gattttggtc
    38281 aagttgcttt attattagag aataaagcac atttaactga agaaggtcta aatagtatcc
    38341 gtaaaataaa agcggtggcg tgcctcatga atagtttacg taagtagaaa tttgttattt
    38401 catatccccc cttcggcggg atcagaaatt agcaagctac caccggagag tttgctatga
    38461 agaggttcgc cccccacagt aagggtcgga gccaacaaag ttccgaccct tcctgttggc
    38521 taaccttatc actaaactct ttaggaaggg tctatttcat atcccccctt cggcgggatc
    38581 agaaattagc aagctagcca ttaaataaat attccttagt taatttgaat aaggtaagga
    38641 ataagttaag ctaatcccac ggtgttttgt gagttaatgt aagttatttg atttgaatta
    38701 tagtagtact tgagttattt attaagaggt agaagcctaa aataattaaa ccaaatagaa
    38761 taaaaccttg atctaaaaag gggaaacgaa ctttcctcta gtctttgcta atcccaaagg
    38821 cgaaaccttc aaattgcggg aagcacctaa aactatttca accaaaccat catggtaaca
    38881 tagatggtgg cacaggtaat gactcgtggt atggtaaaat cgaaatagaa aacagttaac
    38941 gagctagcgc cataaataat tgtttaaggt taatctgcag ccaagcacct tttacaacat
    39001 aaataaactt aaggtgtgca gttcatcgac taaacgtagg ttggtaaata atatccagca
    39061 agggccggtt aattaaaagg agattttttt cgtaataatc tatttttaac taggttttta
    39121 tttaaatgta atcttaagat atattattaa ataaactctg aattaatatt tctccgaaat
    39181 cacgcgggct ggtggacaaa gttaggttca gcagctgaag tggaatatta tttgcttaag
    39241 atatagtcaa ccgcttaata tgcttattta tacataaata taaaaaaaca tattaagtct
    39301 agaagaggaa gtattagaat agaatataaa taatgtattt aagtataatt atattacctt
    39361 tattaggatc tatagtgtcc ggtttttttg gtagaaaagt cggtgttaca ggtagccgta
    39421 ttttaggttg tttaagtata atgataacaa caatattagc tattattagc tttttcgaag
    39481 taggatttaa taataatccg gtttcaatta atttatttaa atgattagat aacgaatcat
    39541 ttaatatggt atgaaacttt caatttgata gtttaacagt atcaatgtta atacctgtat
    39601 taataatcag ttctttagtt catttttatt caataggata tatgagctca gatcctcaca
    39661 atcaaagatt ctttagttat ttaagtttat tcacttttat gatgataata ctagtaacag
    39721 gtaataatta tttagttatg ttcgtaggat gagaaggtgt aggtgtttgt tcatatctat
    39781 tagttagttt ttgattcact agaatagcgg ctaatcaaag ttctctttca gctttcttaa
    39841 ctaatagagt tggagatgct ttcttaatga taggtatgtt tatcttatta tgaactttag
    39901 gaactctaga ttatagtact gtattctcat tagctcctta tataaatgaa aatattacta
    39961 caattatagg aatatgttta cttataggtg caatggctaa aagttcacaa gtaggtttac
    40021 atatatgatt gcccatggct atggagggtt tggtaacagg ggctctcctt aaatttcact
    40081 atatgcgggg acatccgtta acattaaagt ccaccagtta ctttgtagcc attggaaaaa
    40141 tctttaatgt aggacaatcc gcaggaaacc tgtataatat acagggatcc tcagagacta
    40201 tacgtgaaac gattaaaata gataatacat ttaaatgatg attaatagga tttgctgaag
    40261 gagacggtta ttttggtgta gataagaaag gttatttaac ttttaaagtt acacaatcta
    40321 ctacagattg ccaagtacta ttctttataa aaaaaagtct agggtttgga agtgtatctt
    40381 tacaaagtaa atcaagtaag actcatcaat atagagttag agataaaaat aatcttatta
    40441 agattataaa tatatttaac ggtaacctta taactaaggc taaaatagct caatttaaat
    40501 tatttctaga agcttttaat aataaatata atactgatat tacattcata gaatgtaata
    40561 aaaaagttac tctggataat gcttgacttt caggatttac ggatggtgaa ggctgtttta
    40621 cagcttcagc ctatttaagt aaagccacaa ataaacatat tgtaacggtg agatacgtta
    40681 tatctcaaaa aaacgatata gaatttagtc aatacttagc tgagttaata aacggttata
    40741 taacttatat aaagagttat gatgggtata ataccgtagt taaccacagt aagttaaaca
    40801 ttattctaaa ttatattaaa agttaccctt tgaagactaa gaaacatgtt tcttacttaa
    40861 gatgattgaa agtttatgag ctagtaaaag ataaacatca tcataatcca gagggtatag
    40921 aaattattaa atccttaata aaattaatta ataaataaat gtataaaata atcgaagata
    40981 tagtccgaac aatgatgtaa atcattgagt attcgtgtcg tatttgtaca tatttgtata
    41041 taacatgaat caacatattt gcctactccg gtatctgctt taatacacgc agctacaatg
    41101 gttacagcag gagtgtactt attaatacgt tcatcccctt tgattgaata tagtgcagtg
    41161 gtattggcaa tatgtttatg attaggtgca actacaactg tgtttagctc tcttattgga
    41221 ttatttcaac aagatataaa aaaaattata gcttattcta ccatgagtca attaggtatg
    41281 atggtaatag ctataggttt atcttcttat aatgtagcaa tatttcattt aataaatcat
    41341 gccttctata aaggattatt attcttaggg gcaggagcag ttatacacgc agtagtagac
    41401 aatcaagatt taagaaaata cgggggatta atatctttcc tacctttaac ctattctgtg
    41461 atattaatcg ctagtcttag tttagtcgct ttccctttta tgacaggatt ttatagtaaa
    41521 gattttatat tagaatctgc ttatggtcaa tatcatttta gtagtattga tgtatatgtt
    41581 atagcagtaa taggtgctat atttactaca ttatattcag ttaaagttat atacttaact
    41641 ttcttaacta atcctaatgg accagttaat tattatagaa atgctcatga aagtgatata
    41701 tttatcagtt tacctttagt ggtattagcg atattctcta tatattttgg atatatcact
    41761 agagatattt tcataggatt aggttcaggg ttctttgtag acaatagtat atttattcac
    41821 cctgttcatg aaataatgat tgacactgaa tttggtgtac ctactatatt taaattaatt
    41881 ccttttatcc ttactgtatc tttctctgca ttagcaataa tatattctga atttatgcca
    41941 aatataatat cgaactttaa attatctaat ttaggatatt atatttatgg tttcttcaat
    42001 caacgtttct tagttgaatt cttttataat aaatatattg ttaattcagt tttagaaata
    42061 ggaggtcaaa ctacaaaagt tttagataaa ggtagtattg aatcaatagg tccttatggg
    42121 tttggtgtta ttttaactaa agctagtaaa ataatttcta gcttaagtaa cggagttgtt
    42181 actaattacg ctctttatat tttaatagga atttgcttct acttatctat ttttactttt
    42241 gtacaggtag tagatgacgt agtaaattct attacaatag caagcttagt aattcttatg
    42301 ttacataaag atcgttcttt aatttctaac tagggcgctt ctaatccgaa ggttatgtag
    42361 tagtattttt ttcgagcttg cgcctggcat aggtcggcgc aatacttatt cccgccgaag
    42421 gcgggaatca gcaggctcta aaattactgc gcactagcca tctccgaaat agatagaggg
    42481 gacgagctat atttcttcga aatcagccgt ccctgcctta atttattaat taaggcgcta
    42541 gctcgtaaga agagcttgcg gattttcgcg gctcctaacg aagtgtacta tgaaatacta
    42601 cacttcgtta ggagaaaata ttaatatatt tcttaactag ggctataacc ttttatagat
    42661 gaacctaacc tgcactacta gacgaagtct cttcctagaa aatacagtcg gccttatttc
    42721 tgtgttacga gtaagggata gtgctgtagt gcatatctat attccctccg aaggatggaa
    42781 atcggggagg agtaatatcc ctcccttcgg agggatccgc aagctctaaa ataaagttat
    42841 ttatttattt tagagcttgc tgattcgtga aacgaatcgc gccgcgcctg gattagcact
    42901 agcactagct ctttttttac tcgcaatgct ggcccgcctt taagcgtata tattaaaggt
    42961 aagctatcta tattaggata ggagtgcatg tttgcttgct tgcttacggt ataacgtatt
    43021 gcaagtaagc attagtagta tattaaaggg ttaataaccc taaatctcat tagctttaat
    43081 aggatagcat aattttagtt cgactctaaa atgagaaaaa aaaaggaggg tatcttttta
    43141 ccaatgatta tatttctcag taacgagagg tatgggtaaa aaaaccgatg agaaacttac
    43201 acgttatgag agaagacctg ttgacgatat ttgtatggat ctcggatgga ccgggttgat
    43261 accttttttt tttgaccaaa atttagacta gatatagcac ttaggaaaaa aaatattctt
    43321 tattattacc aaaagatttt gacttaagct ctcaacattg agaagagatc aacttttgga
    43381 ttatatcaac ttaatttcga tttagtagtc cttctgattt ttttctgtat gcttcgcaca
    43441 gaagcacaga aaaaaataat cagcaagctc ctgtaagaga ggaccccata gaatccttat
    43501 ttataggctg ttacaactgc ttcgccagaa atattcgtta ttttagaacc aaagtctata
    43561 aagctatcat tttagcttta gactatcttc atataatatt gctacatatc aggtattata
    43621 ttattaatga atgaagaact ttgtataaaa tataaggcta tttattcagg tatctttatg
    43681 ggcgagatat cggtgatgtg agctcctaga tagatttgaa ttttagcgct aaattagtct
    43741 atctatagac ctaaaaagag ttcctagcat agggttaaat atggatagat gaagacgtta
    43801 ggactccgag ctgaatactc aagtgaacat acgcattttt atacactttt tcatgaaatt
    43861 atttttttgc aatagcaatg ttagctcaaa actggggttt aaacctagtt tttcaagatt
    43921 tttttccggt tttacaagta aagaattaat tgttaattct gatataaata atgttttact
    43981 ttatgatgga aataatttta aagcagtttt atttttacct tcattagtag cttttttaaa
    44041 tttaattgaa gctatgaaaa ctgatagtat aaataataat ctgtctttaa ttttagagtt
    44101 taaggatttt tatcttagtc ttactaatat ccttaaacaa ttagaaccag gtaaatattc
    44161 atttggaggc acgccactac ttttatctaa aatctttaga tgattattgt ttaactgaat
    44221 gttatactaa gagtttagta gatacaaatt gttgatttag tattatgggt tctccaggtt
    44281 attgcccttt tcttaatgtt tttgattcat atgatccaaa ggatttagta gtcctacgga
    44341 ctcagcaagc tatatattta tcgagttgat agtacagaaa taacttatag acttaaaaaa
    44401 atattaaaaa gtgctaaatg tcaaactcaa atagatttaa gtagagatac tttattagtt
    44461 ataactaaag tcaatgatat aaataataaa gaactaagta aagaagagac atttaaaatt
    44521 aaaattcctg gtccgcttcg cacaaatagg tcatactaaa cgtttctact ctactacaag
    44581 aagagtagtg gataaaacta ataataattt agaaccagat actattaaca taaaggagag
    44641 taattcttta actttaaaca aatacgaggt aaatataaag gatgctctag atcctatttt
    44701 aaacaataat gtgtttaagt ctaatgatat ggttaaaata attttgaaca atttaatcaa
    44761 tatcattaag gaatatccct cccttcggag ggatcagcca gctccctatt aatgaagata
    44821 ctcaattaaa gatagaaaac tatcttttta atcaatataa attcttatca gatagtaaag
    44881 ataaagttaa gatatctggt atagatatta gtttatttaa taaagaatta aaagagtatt
    44941 gtttttctaa acgtgatgat ttttatttat atttagattc acttagagaa agcttaaatt
    45001 tagaggcacg ccacaaaatt agtggcgtgc tgatgaggcg aagcctactc cggactacta
    45061 aatagactag ttaaacctgt agatattcat aactattata taagagaagt tttaaatggt
    45121 ttagataata aagaaattat aaattatatc ttctatgttt tatttttaat tttaacatac
    45181 aacggtatga ttttagatag tgatgatgta aaagaggatg aaaaaacaaa gataggatta
    45241 acatctatta gtatggactt aggtaaattt ttatcaaggc gcaagctcta gacttcgtct
    45301 ctatatagta aagttatata aaaatagaga taaggaaaaa ttttcacaag gagcttgctg
    45361 tagtccagaa gcctaataaa agttttaaag aagaattttt aagtctctct gctagcttcg
    45421 ctagccctac ttagctttta gaagaggcgg gctatatttc ttcgaaatca gccagcctat
    45481 taaagaaaca aaaatcgata aacctaagtc tgatggaggc gttacgctaa gttgttatta
    45541 atatagacgc aagctatcga tttagaatta gtaggaggag gaaaatatag caagtttgcg
    45601 catagactat tcctacggga gagcttgtgt attctgtagc catcgaactt cgtactgtac
    45661 caggggtttg aaagagttcg ctatgaatag ttctgtaaat tatacagttt aatgtatacc
    45721 tcttgctgtt tacagtaagg ttacttaaaa aaaataaata aatatatacc ctttctaggt
    45781 agtagactat tccatatccc tatttcctga gggatacact tcgttaggta tcaggaatat
    45841 tttttttttc gctcgctata aaagtatatt tatataccat atatatataa tttaaaaata
    45901 ttatgagaat attaaaaaat caccctttat taaaattagc taatggttat ttaatagacg
    45961 cttcacaacc tagtaatata agttacttat gaaatttcgg atctttatta ttactttgtt
    46021 tagttataca aattgtaact ggagttactt tagcaatgca cgtgcgctgt ggtaacagcg
    46081 ttttatcgag tgtaaatcac acatcggttc ctttaactgc cgataggtca tctgggttag
    46141 gtaaagagga aagctctttg ctgaacttag catcccagcc agaagcggat atttgtgaaa
    46201 aaccgataat cactaaaata accgcaagac ctttctccta tgataagatc catactgatc
    46261 aaacaatagt acccactgtc ctcaagctaa gggaatcact cgtcggctac aggtgaatta
    46321 atctcttgga aaattgtagt gcatggtttt ccataaaagg agagattaca gattgttcaa
    46381 caagaacaag taaggttacg gaaattgtat ctaagggaga ttcacgaata tttacgctga
    46441 acacaggatt gcctaagggt agcaatacct atggtaacag agcactcgta gtaccttcga
    46501 ctttgtcata cgaaccgggt aatgccggtt gaaagggaag gggtgcagcc acactattat
    46561 ttagacgaaa ctacgtctcc ggaggagata caagtgcaaa acttaacgta gtgggaaaac
    46621 taaataaact cgctgaaaga tctatatcca gtccggattc tattatagat agaaatctgt
    46681 acaacctact aaccaataag gacatgttaa tctatgctta cgagaatatc aagagtaaac
    46741 caggtaacat gactcctggg gtttcacctg atactctcga tggaatttct atcgaaaggg
    46801 tggaagctct agctaattca ttaagaaatg aaagcttcca gttttctcct agtagaaggg
    46861 tgcttatacc caaagcttct ggaggtacta gaccactatc tatagcatcc cctatggaca
    46921 aagtggttca agaagctatg agattaatct tggaagctat atatgaacct ttgttccagg
    46981 actgctctca tgggtttaga ccaaatcgaa gctgccatac agcccttaaa gaggttagcc
    47041 aaaagttcca gccagcccaa tgagtaatcg agggtgattt agcgaagttc ttcgacacca
    47101 tatctcacca aaaattgatg ctaataattg aaagtaagat aacggatcgt aaattcacta
    47161 aattaatctg aaaagctctt aaagcgggtt atatgtcttt tggtcatcac aaaaacaata
    47221 tcattggtac tccgcaaggt tctataataa gtcccattct ggcgaatatc ttcctagatc
    47281 aacttgacac ctacgtactc tcccttaaaa aggagtttga cttaggaagt aaagctccca
    47341 gatctaaggc tagtagatat tatgaatatc atatattgaa agcccgtaag gaaggaaaca
    47401 accagctaat gagaaaattg atggcggaga gatcttcgtc cccatcgatt gacttcagtt
    47461 ccccaggatt caagagacta tcgtatgtaa gatacgcaga cgactgaata atagggatca
    47521 gaggaacaaa actagaagcc cagagtattc tagataaggt tagaagcttc tgtacaacca
    47581 tcgaactaaa tcttagcgat tccaaaacca aattaacatc tatcaataga gacaaagttc
    47641 tattcctagg tacgaatgtg gttagagcgg aacacgcaag ctttagcaga atggggacat
    47701 accgtagact tagacgtaat aaattaggtt taagacttga agctccgtta gatagaataa
    47761 agaggaaatt gaccagtgcg agtttcatag tcaacggaaa atcggctccg aaattcttat
    47821 gactacacat ggaacacgac caaatcatcc ttctatacaa cgcggtgatg agaggttatc
    47881 ttaattacta caaattcgca cataactatg gaagattaac tagttatgta gagtatattc
    47941 ttaaacaatc ctgtgctaaa ctattagcaa ctaaactctc cttagggact atggccaaaa
    48001 catacaagaa atttggtgca cagctaacag gacctaaagg gaaaggtttg tttaaaccca
    48061 gctataaaac tacgctgaaa tttctcatta actcgtctcc ggtaatagga gccatgttcc
    48121 aaaacaaatc tacagcaaca ctagataaat tagaatgtaa aatctgtggt tctagtcaca
    48181 aagtggagat gcaccacata agagcgatga aggacttaaa tccgaaacta tcttatctgg
    48241 accgggaaat ggtaagagtt aaccgtaaaa gaattccgct ttgtagagtt tgtcacatga
    48301 tgaaacacag taagcgtaaa gaaacaacct tcgaaaaaaa accttaagaa gaatagatac
    48361 agctagcgag cattattgtg gtggagagcc gtatgatggg aaactatcac gtacggttcg
    48421 ggaaaggggc aatgatatcc cccgtggagt cattgttcta gttcattaca acccttcagt
    48481 attagaagca tttaattctg tagaacatat ataagcataa tgtgttcttt aaattgggct
    48541 aattgctgga aaacctttat taagacaatc agcaggaaaa tactagatgt tattatatat
    48601 ccagtattat cttcagagac tatacgcccg acatctgatt taggtttgat gatttaaggc
    48661 gagtaataaa aaaaaatata tttttttttt atacgcgccc tcctgaacat agatgatgag
    48721 atagtccaat ctccactgga aagtagagaa gtatagatta tatatctatg cctatttgaa
    48781 ggcataactt tatcattgtt tatttttgta tcaggttata aaaataaaat gggatttcga
    48841 aagttcacta actcccctta tttaaatgaa gatgacttta gattagataa ttcttctaac
    48901 aaagtacaca tgcttgcata cccttccgat gcgaagctac agcaagcaac acataataaa
    48961 gactttttat attgatttag cggatttact gatgctgaag gtaatttttt agtatcaata
    49021 gatcgtaaat atattaaatt aagatttaaa ataaatttac atattgacga tatagaagta
    49081 ctttacataa ttaaatctaa gttaggtttt ggtagagttg tggaagaaag tagtagaaat
    49141 agttgttctt ttatcgtcga agattcttta aatataaata agttatgtga catctttaaa
    49201 cagtatccac ttcatactag taaaaagtta gactttatta gttttaatga agtagttatt
    49261 attaaagcta agaataaagt actatctgag acagatatag ccaaaattat atctattaag
    49321 aatagtatga attctaaaag agaggtattc acatatgata cttcgaaatc tcaaattata
    49381 ataaacccaa attgacttat aggatttata gaaggtgaag gtaccttcgg tattaaaaca
    49441 ggttcagcat tgtattttca agtagcacag aaaaatacta gtcaagaatg tttaaatggt
    49501 ataatcaatt ttttgatgaa cttatcaaac aatgctacac tacataagga tcctgataat
    49561 aaaatacttc ctataagcgt tacaaatacg attaatataa gaactaatgt agtatcatta
    49621 gcaatagcta atgtagatgg tttatattat tacctattac catatctaga ttcatctaag
    49681 ttttactctc gtaaagctat agactttaaa ctatgaaaaa tggctttact attaaaaatt
    49741 caaggatatt attatacaac agaaggtaag aatttatttt tagatatttc agatactcta
    49801 aataaaagat atagcacgat gaaatcttca tcagtaagcg atattaataa taagattatt
    49861 aatataactg aaagatttaa tgctattata gagcttcaac caccttttga tgtaaaactt
    49921 aatatacctc acacagaaaa tgttcgtaaa tatagtatag ccaatagatc agaaaatcct
    49981 aagattgttt atatttatga tggatcagaa atggtaaagg ggtctccttt tgcttcattt
    50041 agtactgctc ataaagcatt aggtttaaag cctagtagta atacttgtaa tcgttatatt
    50101 gatactaata aactttataa aaataaatat attttcacat ctaagcccat agatagtgcg
    50161 tctagggatt agattatagt agataataat ttattttaat actatttgat tatgcgtgat
    50221 gtaaacaatg gatgattagt acgttactta catagtaaca cagcatcagc tttcttcttt
    50281 ttagtcatta tttgtgtaga tttcgtctac ttttttttgt gtaatccttt atttacttca
    50341 aacaaacctt gtataaaata ccttgctaca aaagatgcaa gattaaaaag tagtaaagct
    50401 cagctgcctt tatttgcact ccgcaaatat agcagagcac tatcttctaa atcaggtata
    50461 cataacatag taacttcttc tcacagtaaa ataggagaca tagcatgtga aacagccccc
    50521 acacataaac ctgaaaactt agcctttctt tcagatgaag agtttggcga atgattcaga
    50581 ggttttgtag atgcggaggg ttgtttttca atacaaactg tgaagaatca cttcaaattt
    50641 attttcactt tttgtctgca tattgatgaa acacctttaa ttaaatatat catacaaaga
    50701 ttaggtgtag gtgctttctc tttaagagag agctctgtaa attttactgt ttcaagtaag
    50761 gatgcactac tcgtaatttt tggtgtatta gacaaaagac ccctaaatac tagcaaaaac
    50821 ttaaactacc tagcctttag acaagcttac gatctttatt tttatcgtga atctgttaat
    50881 atttcctcag aactatctca agaaattgtc acccttaaag ataaaatgaa taaaaagaga
    50941 gtagagttta aacagtcgac agatcataag atacacatta ctccttactg attgctaggg
    51001 tttgtagaag gtgagggtta tttttccacg aataaaacag attacagctt aaaatttggt
    51061 atagggcaaa cttcacagga aataatagta ttagaagcta tacagaaata ttttttagca
    51121 ctaccaacag ctaaaaatta tgtggaaaga aataatacta acctagttag cttagccaca
    51181 tataaccaag ctaaaggtag ggattataag gctatggccc aactagttat aacccagagg
    51241 tattttatat ctaacgttat tatacctttt tttgacaagt taacctggtt aagtaaaaaa
    51301 tttaaggact atgttgactg aaagttaatt ttagacctta taaaccatgg ttgacatttt
    51361 acggaagaag gtaaaaagtt gatctcttta attacccaag gtatgaataa ttatagatta
    51421 tctaataaca ctacctctga agaggatact tcacgagcag atgtgaaaga aagagcatta
    51481 aaacttttat cttctccttc aaattttgaa gtacaagcga acggtaaaat attaataaaa
    51541 tccttaggta cttatcttaa aggtagaggt aacgtagggg ttaatgtctt aaataccaaa
    51601 ggtgaaatag tctttaagtt taattctata aaagattgtg ctttgttttt caatgtccat
    51661 actagaacta taaatagaag attagataag ggttctttgg tggagcacga taaccaaaat
    51721 ctggtattcc aacgtgatgt tcgtttacct taatatcatg ccatcagtat taaagttata
    51781 caaataatat aagtaaataa agtaaatcta attaaaacta ggccaaaatt ccattatctt
    51841 tgagagggag caataaacca acacctctag ggcgtttata tatagcagtt gtcattaaac
    51901 gtgttaatat tgatttattg ctacctgttt gttcggctgc ggattttttt ctatagaaaa
    51961 aaaaataaag caagcggcag taggcttcgc ctcataatgg aaataaaaat aagagccttg
    52021 agaaagctct taaggctaaa ttgtggaagt gaaccttctg ctataaacca tcaaattgcg
    52081 ggaaacccct aaagaaattt caaccaagta agtatggtaa cataacttat ggcacaggta
    52141 atgactcgtg gtacggtaaa atcgaaattt atatacgaaa gttaaatggg caatctgcag
    52201 ccaagcatct actactaata cttagtaagg tgtgcagttc atcgactaaa tgttggttgg
    52261 cattatctat ttgatagtgc ttaagatata gtcaaaccct actcgaaaga gtacagaggt
    52321 aataaagaat taagttgact agcaaataaa taggcaagta tctttacccc taagctttgg
    52381 ttcttatctt tattatcttt taaatgggtg gtaatcccta caactaacca tagattactg
    52441 cttagggaga aggatcctaa ctcagcctgt tttgtagtat ttgcactaca aatggtaaaa
    52501 ggatagattt ggtacttaca cataggaaga ggtatatact acgcatctta tagagcacca
    52561 agaacattga catgagtcat aggtacaata atccttatcg ttatgatagt aacaggattc
    52621 ctgggttacc ttacaatagc ccaaaacgac tataataata ataaaataac aactacgaca
    52681 acctttaacg ataaaagata ttattcaaca tcgagaaata ataaagagga gacttcgttc
    52741 ccacgtataa ataagttttt attagccaaa aatcttaatc ctgtttttat ctatcataat
    52801 ctaaatgaag attcagttcg taaaaatata gctaaagaaa ctaagggact tagtggtatt
    52861 tatatgatct taaataaaga aactttaagt tattatatag gatcagcttc tacagacaga
    52921 attaactcta gattttcaaa acatttaata tatttaaatg gtagtaaaat agttaaaaat
    52981 tcagttaata aatatggttt acataatttt gtctttattg tattagaatt attccctgaa
    53041 atagttaatc aagaaaataa taaaaaatta ttagatttag aagattttta tctaaaatct
    53101 cttttacctg actataatat attaaccgaa gcaggatcta gctttgggta taaacatact
    53161 gaagttaata gaataaagat gaaagctaat tatagtgaga agggtagaga agaaataggt
    53221 agtttgaata gaggtaaaac tttatcttct gaaactatag aaactatgag acaatcagct
    53281 ttaaatagaa aacctttaga ctatacagaa caaggtgttt taaatatgaa aaagaattct
    53341 aagcctatta tagtaaaaga attaaataat actgtatatg gcgaatttaa tagtatagtt
    53401 gaagcagcag aagctttaaa ttgttcaact aaaactatac aaagaacatt aaaaagtcct
    53461 agcaaaagat taaaaagacg ttgaatagtt gattatgtta aataaggcgg gctccgaagg
    53521 ataagctccc ttaaattatt attatagttg tagtcctgca agtatatagt tttatgcaat
    53581 ttatggaaag aaataaaact taaagcagag taacctgaca aggttattga agaaaccaaa
    53641 tcgtttcttt ggcaatgcta gtgaaaacga tcaaagtata ttttaatata agagatcgtc
    53701 ggttattcat ataatcgcga cagactgggt cactggtggg tagctgaaat gctgcttaat
    53761 gcacagtcga ggcttatagt agtactttgt agctaattta aattagctac aaagtactac
    53821 taatagaata tacgaattca aagttattct aactattatt aactttgtaa aataaattta
    53881 acttatttat ggcctgaatg aaggatttct agccacacct ataattaaac actcaaacac
    53941 tacacctatt cctactccag cccccgctag agctatagtt gctaaaccag ctccaataag
    54001 ttaacaacga tgggttctaa ccagccacta tgatgataga attttacgat ttaattataa
    54061 atatgggtta tacacccggg atagaaactc tcagaaatac aactttttca ggtcaggatt
    54121 taaaaagtgc attttgtgaa gcattaagtt ctcataacta taatttaaga caagcaaaaa
    54181 aacttgtttt agatttatgt tttaataggg atactgtaag gctaaatttt ttattaggat
    54241 atcgtgatga aggggtaatg aattatatat tggagattgc taataagcat agagagtttt
    54301 acccattaac ccgaaaatta ataaatcaat atttatataa tctaactgaa gatattgcct
    54361 attcatatat agaattttat caagataatg tagttagata tctttttcta ccagatgagg
    54421 cagataagtt tatagctatg gtaagggaaa gtcctattct aaagcatata tattatgttg
    54481 acgcgggttc taaggtaaga agtccggggt ttggagtggc aaagtctaat ctactgctac
    54541 aaagtgaagt atttaagtat gaaaccgcag aaatgttctc taaaatacgt aatcttggta
    54601 gagcagatat agggcagatg gatatgatag aaataccata tgaaggaaat gtcatgcggg
    54661 ccataagaaa agatgaggca tgaagagtat taaaggctgc taatttttta taataattat
    54721 gggttagctt tagcttgctt attcttacag aaaaaaagtt taaggggggg cgagactttg
    54781 tctactgccg aaggatggag aggaataaaa aaaaaatata ttttttttta tactaaacga
    54841 agtttcgccc tccttgtaat aggtaagctt gtatgtttta ccttatggac aaatgtcatt
    54901 atgaggtgct acagttatta ctaatttaat tagtgctgtt ccatgaattg gacaagacat
    54961 agttgagtca acaaacacta ttattaattt atgtttaggt attattactt tatttttaat
    55021 gtacggcgca atgcgaactt atttactata tttaaaagtt tatactaagg aaacttcttt
    55081 acctaccata ggtactatac ataagaatgc tctaaaaaaa agtaataaaa ctttaagatt
    55141 agataaacaa gaatatattt cgataccttc atctttttta gcttttttag ctggattaat
    55201 agatggagac ggatatattc aaataagtaa aacaccaaaa ggatttataa ctatgaaatt
    55261 agttatatca ttacatttag aagatatttc tactttagaa tatatacatt ctgttttaaa
    55321 attaggtaag attaatatat ataaagattt aaaaagccct acttgcaaat tagttattaa
    55381 taaaactgat ttacaagaag tattatttcc tttatttatt tataataata tatttttctt
    55441 aactaatact agaatagatc aatttaattt agctatgtat atattaagaa atgatataaa
    55501 attacaaagt gaaatttcag aggttaagaa tgtaccattt gtttttgaaa tacctaaaag
    55561 tccagtagac tatacattat tacctttttt taaaaattga attgtaggat ttaaacatcc
    55621 ttgaagatac cccgatctta ttgaatttgt tagagaaaac cctcttacat ataaaagagt
    55681 aaaaaaagaa tataaaagat tatgttctaa tcgaaagagt tattataatt tattaaagta
    55741 ttgtagagat ctggaacatg taaataaaaa gtagaacatg tagtgagtaa acaaataatt
    55801 aaaaggggaa gctctcgttc ccgccttaaa ttgtttactc ataaccttat ctttaatatt
    55861 tacaatagtt tgcttattta gcagtttata tatttataaa tataggcgta gactgcgtct
    55921 agcaagcccg ctcttaatac aaaattcttg ttattttagt ctttaaggca agaattatat
    55981 acattttatt ttttagttaa tagcaataat aatgaaatat agctctttaa aatcttttag
    56041 agtaggcaca gcttactctc ctatagaaca aaatacagtt aaacctgtaa atactaatat
    56101 agtagtttga ggctctaatt taaattcaac agcaggggaa ggtcgtttta caaaaatagt
    56161 gaaaaacatg attgcattac caccttatca aaaaagtgtt attattggaa tacttttatc
    56221 agatgggaat ctatcttctt ctaaatcaca tgaaaaccca catctaacat ttaaacaagg
    56281 tttaaaaaac tcaaactatg tttgatttgc ttactttata ttagctcatt attgcaacct
    56341 tcatcctagt ttagttaaaa gttttagaaa aaacagagta gcttttgcta tatatttccg
    56401 tactagagga ttgccatgct ttaatgaatt aagacattta ttttataaag ataaagtaaa
    56461 agtagtacct gaagatatat ataatctttt aactccagta gctttagcac atttaataat
    56521 gggcgacggg tctgctaaag agtatggttt aattatttgt actgattctt ataaattaat
    56581 agacatagtt cgtttaatga atgttttaat gattagatat aatttaaatt gcaaattacg
    56641 ttttcataca ccaactcaac ctagaattta tataagtcaa cattctatgc ctgttttacg
    56701 tgaactagta aaaccatata tggctgaatc aatgttatat aaaatagggt tataatgttt
    56761 aatatggtgg gtgagtggtt tatttgtgtc taaggttctt tttttattaa aaaaaacaat
    56821 gatggttgtt ttcaattaaa acaaagaata cattctgatt tatttgaagc ttttaaattg
    56881 attttttcta caaatagaaa aatagatagt acaaataact ataatcaatt tggagttagt
    56941 tccaaatcag atgtacaaaa agttataaat tatttttcat tttcaggttt acatccttta
    57001 gtgggattaa aatatataca atatgaaaaa tgattaaata atttgcgtgc aagttcacgt
    57061 tatagtaaat taaattaccc taaataacct aaacataaat taataatttt aatgggctcc
    57121 ttaaaaataa taaataatta tttttagagg cataatgggg aaaattacaa ggacatttaa
    57181 taaataaaca acctccgttt tattaaatta tttgtagcgg aacttaattc ggtatataag
    57241 gcgcaagctt aggattaaga gcgttcaacg actaatgagt gagttatacc aacaataagc
    57301 tcaacacgat aacccctaaa tcttcttaaa gaagatttaa gaaatagtct aaatacatct
    57361 taatagatgt aaagtataaa ttaaatattc tacaaaaaca atcgtcattt gaggaggttt
    57421 atatacagat gaaccacatt gcggcgacgt aatgttaaaa attctgctta atgctggaac
    57481 atctcccatc ttaggatttg catacgactt attcttgtta tttttaacaa ttatttgcgt
    57541 gaaaattgca atgacatgga gacaatcagc aggggtgaga agtattcata cttcagaagc
    57601 ctctcagaga ctacatgcag aagatctcac ctacgcttat ttagtaggat tatttgaagg
    57661 agatggattt ttttctatca caaaaaaagg aaaataccta acatatgaat taggtattga
    57721 attatctatt aaagatgtac aattaattta taaaattaaa gcattattag gtataggagt
    57781 tgtaagcttc agaaaaagaa atgaggtaga gatggtatct ctaagaatta gagataaaaa
    57841 acatttaaaa aactttatac tacccatttt tgataaatac cctatgtttt ctaataaaca
    57901 atatgattac ttaagattta gaagtgcttt gctttcaggt attatatatt ctgaagattt
    57961 acctgaatat actagaagca atgtaccttt aaattctgta gaatctattt tagataagtc
    58021 ttacttttca gcttgattag taggatttat agaggctgaa ggttgcttta gtatatataa
    58081 attaaaaaaa gacaatgatt atttagtagc tagttttgat attgcccaaa aagatggtga
    58141 tattttaata aaagctataa gtaagtattt atcttttacc accacggttt atttagacaa
    58201 gtatgattgt tctagattaa aagttacaag tgtaagatca atagagaata ctattaattt
    58261 tttagataga gcaccggtaa aactaatggg aaataaaaga ttacaatact tattatgaat
    58321 aaaacaattg cgtacaatat ctagatatgc ggaaaaaata aaaatacctt caatttacta
    58381 aataaacaag agatcatgat atagtccgat caatgaagag atttattgag tgtagtgaga
    58441 gtatttaatt aatattaaat acgtgactac caacacaaat gctctgtaaa taacgcaaca
    58501 ttaaacagat tcttcgcttt acattttgta ttaccgttta ttttagcggc attagtttta
    58561 atgcatatga tagctttaca tgatacagct ggatcaagta atccattagg agttccagta
    58621 tattatgata gaatgcctat ggctccttat ttcttattta aagatttaat tactatattt
    58681 atctttatat ttgttttagg aatatttgta ttctttatgc ctaatgtttt aggtgatagt
    58741 gataattata taattaggaa agctagttat tgtcagaatg aacttctggc tacaagaaac
    58801 catcaaattg cgggaaaacc ctaaagcaat ttcaaccaag cagacatggt aacatagttt
    58861 gtggcacagg taacgactcg tggtatggta aaatcgaaat tgattatcta atgtctgata
    58921 aatgggtaat ccgcagccaa gcacctatca ctgtatttac agtgaggtgt gcagttcatc
    58981 gactaaatgt tggttggcgc aagcttaaga tatagtcaag cccctttcga aagaatgcag
    59041 gatctttttt ttgataagaa gatttcgtta aatggatagg tttagtagtc ctacggactc
    59101 agcaagctcc tatttaggga gaatgcctta gtcaggcgta actgttattt aattactttc
    59161 tatacttttt taaagactga aagttatata tcctcttttt atcaaaataa ttctctcctg
    59221 acggaatctg ccgacagtct taaacctgcc cgtgtaggaa aagtaggaaa taaagaaatg
    59281 actctttatg aagttaaaag tttatttcaa actataaaga attcagatcc ttcatatgaa
    59341 ggatctgaaa aagaatttgg tttacttgcc aatggtttct ggcaagcgga agggtatata
    59401 ggaggtatat ttagatctga gttgaatttt tatcctatct gctcagctac tcagttgttt
    59461 tctgaagaaa gcgcgaaatt ttttattaga ttagacaaag ctttatgtaa taaaggaact
    59521 tttagtataa ctttaaatag ctttggtaag tttgttattg cttatagatt atccggttga
    59581 gatacttttt tttctgtatt tgttccttat ttctatatgc aatatggtga aaaatatcgt
    59641 gctattctaa aactaaaaaa aatttatgaa ttaaaagatt atattaaaca tcacagttca
    59701 gacgataagg ctaaagtttt attagtgagt cttgtttatt ctttaactgc tcattctcct
    59761 cgttataaag taagtttaga agaaaaatta atttctttaa atttagatca gggcttattg
    59821 aaagaattac ctttatataa agaaaatgat gtaaaaccat ctttcttatt tatattaggg
    59881 ttctttttag gtgatggtac tttacatttg aaactggaat gaaaagacaa aaatagtact
    59941 gttgttattg ttcctttatt taatataata caatctaatg tagaatcaaa taaatatata
    60001 atggaaagaa tgactagttg tttaaacgct ttgaatatta aagctaattt agacaaaggt
    60061 actaatactt ttactttaac agtaaaaggt attgataatg tatttaattc tttatttcct
    60121 ttattgaaaa aatattcgca tttcttatat gggaaaagag atagctttaa tttattagta
    60181 tgagtagagg ggctaattag atcaggaggc catcacactt attttggtct aaaagcgctt
    60241 gtatatagaa tatatcatag tactaatgag cgtattacag acaaagaagt ttgaatgagc
    60301 cgtcttgagg actgattaaa agcagtttct gctcgtagag aatgtggaga atattatatt
    60361 tcacctatat acacttctaa taaacagatt ataggttgac aagtacgttt cccctctact
    60421 ttaaagttac caaaatccaa taaagcattt atgtcttcaa cctgtggtgg tcaagataaa
    60481 gctttagcaa tagctgtgca gtatagagat aaaattcttt cagattgaat taatcttaat
    60541 ttttagtggc tggctggcgt gcctcttcaa agaaattatg cccgcctctt caatatgttt
    60601 tcaccttagt aaatataaag tacccgcttc gcgcttcgca ctaatgagag atagaggtag
    60661 taacaaatct gactaactaa tctgggctaa ccctatgcaa acaccacctg ccatagtacc
    60721 tgaatgatat ttattacctt tctatgctat tttaagatct attcctaata aattattagg
    60781 agttatcgca atgttagctg caatattaat tattttaata ttacctaagg ctgacctagg
    60841 tttaacaaag ggtttacaat ttagaccttt aagcaaggcg gctttctacg tctttttagt
    60901 gaacttttta atattaatgc aaataggtgc taaacatgta gaaagtcctt ttatagaaat
    60961 aggacaacta agtactgctt tatatttttc tcatttctta tttatattac cggcagtaag
    61021 tatattagaa aatactcttg tagatttaga attacaaaat aatgccaaaa atatataggg
    61081 ttaatgctat gtatagcttg ctttttacta caaagtagtg ctgtgtagcc cctccggggc
    61141 tcgtggtatt ttttttttcg aaaaaaaata ctacacacga acgagtaaaa aaaaaataaa
    61201 gttttcttta tttttttttt attgctagag cgaggggcgc tagctctccg tctccgattc
    61261 cgtaggaatc ggaatacgga gagcttgcgc ctggaatact cgttagcagc gtctgctaag
    61321 taaggcactg ctttgtagta ctagcaaaga ttaagattgt aaacggtttt acacggtgat
    61381 tgcagatcat ttgaatgagg ttcaattcct ccttaatctt tattttattt agtagtgctg
    61441 tagtgctagc actagcacta gcaagtttga gcaagctctt gcttgctgat tatttttttc
    61501 tgtgcttctg tgcgaagcat acagaaaaaa atcagaagga ctattactct aacttatata
    61561 attattaaag gtaaaaaaaa caatacgagc ttgctgatta tttttttctg tgcttctgtg
    61621 cgaagcatac agaaaaaaat cagaaggact attactagac gaagtctagc cccccctcca
    61681 gaagaatgcc tcccggaggg aatatggcta ctgacagttt attattatag cttgcgagtc
    61741 catccatatc cctttgggat cagtaggact actaactgta tgttttaatc ctttattaat
    61801 tatagattaa ctaatattta gaatatacaa ataagttact actacagatg aatttttttt
    61861 tattgtagtt ttagtacctt agcacgtagt atcgcttgcg agcaatttcg ttgtaggctt
    61921 aactatacta taataatttc actaaatagc cacgatagtg gttattttaa agattggggc
    61981 tgcttttctg ctatagctgc ttcttgcttt atacctataa agcaagaagc agctaagcaa
    62041 acagaagtag ctgacaaaat aaatatttgt atttaaaatg ttttagaata gtacttttat
    62101 ggctgctagc ttgcgtattt gaacttttct ccaggtgaac gaagtttcta gtaggagtac
    62161 acttcgttag agggaggcgc ccccgaagaa gtaccccctc ttcgcaccgt ccccctctag
    62221 tatcgctacc tagaatggag ttcctatcct acggagagct tgtgccaata tatcggctaa
    62281 gcagaaattc gcaagctagc aaactagaag tatatgctac gtatattgca ccactagtaa
    62341 ccataatcga ataatttgat agatcaggct agatagctta ttactgcttg cgagtccatc
    62401 catatccctt tgggatcagg aggactacta agtagcagat ataatctaac ccacgttatc
    62461 atttttttta tttagtaata gctatcccga tccccgaccc tctctccggg gggaaaaaat
    62521 ctttttacta ttccgagctt tcgcgattcg ttcccctaac gaagtgtatg aatgccaccc
    62581 agagggatat ggaatcggca gatttttttt cttcgaaggc gctagctctt cagcctaccc
    62641 ctcgctatcg gggatgggga tgaaacgaag tttactcttc gttcacatga gctctcagaa
    62701 ggatgccccc ttgtttcttt aacccgctat atccctccgg gatcagcgaa caaagttccc
    62761 tcctgctttt actaatccta gaggaggagc ttgcgtatac gaagtctctt cgtgaaacga
    62821 atagcgccat atccctccgg gtacgcaggc taagggttaa aatataatat gattttgtag
    62881 aaccgttatc acattaattt atagtgggga gctctagcaa actcgctcgt aattattaat
    62941 taaaaatatt agttaataac ttttaagtga aaaattatgt tcacaaagag tactttaatt
    63001 atttcctaat tttgtcttta gataaggaga gttgttccca ccagcctaat ttgaccttaa
    63061 gatcccaaat gtctatgggt atggaaagat gatttaattc tacaaatgct aaagatatag
    63121 gtacactata tttaatcttc gctcttttct caggattatt aggaacagct ttttcagtgt
    63181 taattagact tgaacttagt ggacctggag tacaatatat ttctaataat caattatata
    63241 acagtgtaat tacagctcac gctatattaa tgatattctt catggtcgac aattgaagac
    63301 tatttaattt taattttcaa gctagcaccc ttcgaatatt tttttcaaag aaaaaaatta
    63361 cagaggtcgc tctcaataat aaccaaaaca acactattac tattacaaat agtaataata
    63421 ataattctaa taaaaataac gatgaagata aaataccact atatactaaa gtatatatag
    63481 aaaacccttt taataataga aatcttatct taaaagtatc gaaaaatcaa aaaggtgttt
    63541 atgtttgaga aagtaatgat catgcttatg taggacattc tatcaatttg tataatagaa
    63601 taagttctta ctttatgcca tctattcttc aaactaaagc acgtagagtg ttacgttatt
    63661 ttaataaaca cggatttcaa gatacaaatc ttacaattta tataatggat gagaattcta
    63721 gcttagatga cgttgtaagc ttagaacagc attttataga tactttaaaa ccaagtttaa
    63781 acgtagattt ggtggcaagc agttctggtt atcatgaacc aatgggccaa gaaataagag
    63841 atagattacg taaacaaaga ggtactcctg tatatattta taacgtagaa gattttactt
    63901 tattatatat atttgaatcg aaacaacata tgtatgattc aataagtatt catcataaaa
    63961 ctttaaataa ctgtttagat gcaggtacag tgtatttaga tactttattt ttatctttgg
    64021 atttaataga agaatctgaa aatacgaatt tattaactct agagggaata aaagagttgg
    64081 taaatgaaaa acgtgcatta tatacagtta aacatcctgc ttctatttct attttagcag
    64141 aatttaaaga cgattcaagt aagaatctgg aattttcatc gttaacaagt ttagctaatc
    64201 acttaaaagg agatcgtgta actattagac aatatttaaa aggtgtaaaa tcaggttatt
    64261 atagaggaaa atgaaaattt acatataaag attaaataga aaggcatggc cgggtaaggc
    64321 agaaatgctt tactttattt tcactatatg caggaatccc cttagagcct ttaaaactag
    64381 taccgcagac tatatgttag cagtggaata cagtgacatt ttaaaggatt gggtaatccg
    64441 cgggaaacca aagataattt tgttatcgag taggatccta agagactaca cgtgaaatat
    64501 cttagtgtat attttataat attcaaagat aaagatatag tccgtacata ttcgaaagat
    64561 tatgagtaaa cgtatgcctg cattaatagg tggattcgga aattttctaa tgcctttaat
    64621 ggtaggaggt cctgacatgg cattccctag attaaataat attagtttct gattattacc
    64681 tcctagttta ttattattaa tattctctgc ttgtattgaa ggaggtgtgg gtacaggttg
    64741 aacacttttg aaggataagg tgttgctctt tggtaactta gaggcaataa aactctactc
    64801 gatgcgtgaa acccttgaag tttatatagc ttatactatt atctactcac ttttaatttt
    64861 agtagtaata atgttaatag tattcttagg ttttcttata aaaaacctaa gtacaagaca
    64921 atatgcctgg gaactaacta aattaatgtt tagaacccat cagagactaa acgtagagca
    64981 tcctaatgaa aataataatt tatttgacca ttctaaatca attaatagat ttaaatatta
    65041 cgaaaataaa gataatttcc atcaatgatt agtaggtttt actgatggtg atggaagttt
    65101 ttcgattgtc agagtagctg aaagaaaatg aaccctattt tttaaattaa ctcagagtac
    65161 ttataattta agagctatac attttattaa aaatcaatta ggcgtaggtt caatttacgt
    65221 agatagcgat tgtaataaag cagattttag gataagagat agaaaaacta taggtgctac
    65281 gattttacct atttttgata aatatcctct attgactagt aaatactttt catatttaaa
    65341 atttaaaaaa gcatatgaaa tattagaaaa tcccaattta tctactcaag ataaagataa
    65401 tttattacta gcactacaaa aagaacaaat gcctttagat tatatttctc ctgcatgaaa
    65461 aacagtaaac tatgaagtta atgatacaaa taaagctaaa tctgttatga gtaaatattg
    65521 acttataggt ttcactgaag cagaaggaag tttttatctt gtaaataaag cttctactcg
    65581 tattgttcat gcctttgaaa taactcaaaa attagatttt atcgttttaa aagctatagc
    65641 tcatatattg ggtataagtg taagtagaaa aaaattacga gcttcgcgcc acacagtagt
    65701 tactacaaat tcacgggcta tttcaaatat aatagattac tatagtaaaa ctatgaaagg
    65761 tataaaagct gtagaattta gaatttgagc tagatcttat gtgaaatata aaggtaacta
    65821 tgaaaaatta aatagtataa gagaaaatat aagagttttc agacaaatca ggctccgctc
    65881 ttaatgacaa atttaaatat aaagattaag atctagaatg gattaggatg aaggtatagt
    65941 ccaaactatc atgaaaatga tagaaataac gatagtattt aaaagagtat gctgcatatt
    66001 ttataaaata tgccgcgact aaatatgagg ttataaatac aaaaatgtta tcccccatta
    66061 tcaggattac aaagtcacag tggaccaagt gtagatcttg caatatttac tttacattta
    66121 acaggggtaa gtagtttatt aggatcaata aatttcatca caacaattgt gaacatgaga
    66181 acaccaggaa taagattaca caaactagcc ttattcggat gagccgtagt tataacagca
    66241 gtattacttt tattatcatt acctgtatta gctggtaaaa tactgccagt gttaaatttg
    66301 gcaaattgct ggaaacagat atatttattt attatatctt tattagcagg atgcttattt
    66361 tattataaat tattaagtat cttcagagac tattcgccaa aatttgtatg ttttaaatct
    66421 tatttaaata tagatcgtaa attcttttct gtaaaaagaa aaattccatc atgaggtacg
    66481 cctactaata atggagaatt tgatcctaaa ttttcttcgt atttagctgg tataattgaa
    66541 ggagatggta ctattatagt acctaaaaga gaaagatcac ttaaaggtga cttatattac
    66601 ccttcaatac aaatagtatt cgattcgaga gattttcctt tagctttaat gttacaatct
    66661 aaattaaatc atggatctat ttctaaaaaa aaaggttcta gtgcttatgt cttaacaatt
    66721 aataaattag aaggtatatt tctaatagcc aatgttataa acggttatat gagaactcct
    66781 aagatttatg ctttacatag attaattgat tgattaaatc taagatttga ttttaatata
    66841 accaagaaaa ataaagatat aagtgatata aattctaaca gttgattagc agggtttata
    66901 gacgcagatg gtcatttttc agtaagaacg actttagtaa cggagcaggc ttcgcctact
    66961 aaatatccaa aaatagaatg taaatttgaa ttatcgcaaa gacaaaatga tcataattat
    67021 gaaaataatt tggaatattt gagtctaatt gcggactttt tatcttctac tgttaaagaa
    67081 accagaatga ataggccaaa ccctgaatat agagttagaa ctacaaatgt agatagtaat
    67141 tttatattag ttcaatatct tgagcaatat cctttatttt ctagtaaata tttaaactat
    67201 aaagattgaa taaaagtatt gtcatatttt aaagccaaaa gtcatacaaa atctgagtct
    67261 attaaagcta tagttgaaat taaagcacaa atgaataata aaagaacaga atttaattga
    67321 gatcatttaa ataatttata taacttatac aaataaaaca tagtcccaac aatatggcga
    67381 catattgagt gtctgcctta aacagttttg tttatgaggt taattaatta accatgagac
    67441 ctggtctagc aggccaagaa tatttttttg ggtattacaa tggttcttac agaccgtaat
    67501 tttaatactt cattctttga agtagccggt ggtggagacc ctatattatt ccaacatctt
    67561 ttcttaagag atattttaat taattattat attttagcta ttattccaat aattaaaata
    67621 gccaaaaaat ctagcttttt atttaaatta aattatagta cttcttcaac aagtaatttt
    67681 tgtttagaat ccttttactc caaatataat gaacatttac ctggcaatac ctcaccctca
    67741 aaaaaattct taacttgatt tataggattt acagaaggtg aaggatcttt tatcgtaaat
    67801 aatagaggtg atctttgttt cgttattaca caaagtaacc tagatatcta tgtattagaa
    67861 tatataaaag aaattttagg gtttggtaaa gtaatacctc aatctaaaac tacaagtaga
    67921 tatgttactc aaaataaaaa agaaatagaa ttgcttgttc atttatttaa cggtaatctt
    67981 atattaccac gtagaaagga aaaatttgaa gaatttgtaa aaggatttaa tacatgagta
    68041 actaaaggaa gaattcaatt aaatacagtt gaaataaaac atacctatat tttacctagt
    68101 ttatataaca actgactttc aggttttact gacggagaag gttgttttac ttgttcaata
    68161 aataaagata aaggattcag ttttaatttt aatatttctc aaaaatgaga gcaagatgtt
    68221 aaaatactag aacatctctg ttcattattt aatgcaggta aagtatccaa acatagttct
    68281 gataatgcct atgaatatag aataggcgga ttagaaaatt gtagaaatgt atttacttat
    68341 tttaataact ataacttaat aacgaaaaaa tctgcttcat atgtagcatg aaaagaagta
    68401 catggtgatt tattaaataa aaatcactta gatcctataa aacgagttga attaaaagaa
    68461 aaagctaaat taattaataa atttaattaa agtataggga aaaaaagtca aggtttaacg
    68521 tataagttat gaaactctca ggacagatgt aaaaagatat aagatccgta agagtaaata
    68581 ttctatatag aatatacctt agatttagtt agtatttagc ggatattact tgtaactctt
    68641 aagtataatg cgtatataat aaagtatacg ttattgtaca tgttaataga taacataagg
    68701 aaaagttaat ataaatacta gcaacactag tgttaacggt caatgaatat tctcattcga
    68761 agaccgtcgg ttatttaagt gaccgctaca gactggttca ctggtgggta gctgaaatgc
    68821 tgcttaatgt acagtcggtt tcttccgtat ttccgatata cgcacaagcc catgattatt
    68881 atatcactgg tacctggatt taacaagaga aaaacaagta agttaaattt gaagaaatgg
    68941 attcttcggt caaaaatggc cctttaaatt caatttatcg caacaaacta taagcgagga
    69001 gttcgtttta tatttattag gtactatgca cataagttgt actttgttgt acaccgttat
    69061 agtaaaaatc ctaaaaattt acgataattc gcaagtaacc aacgcgctta gcacgctagt
    69121 aggaacttca gaggccatac gtttgttaaa cataaaatca attcataatc ttagtaagtc
    69181 ccctaatagt ttaagattta aacaatgact agccggatta atagacggag atggttgttt
    69241 ttcattatct aaaaaaggtt atgctagttt agaaattaca atggacattc gagatgagtg
    69301 tgctttacaa gctgtaaaaa acgtttacgg aggttcaatt aaattaagat caggtgtcag
    69361 tgcactaaga tatagattac atagtaaaga aggttttcta aatcttatta atgatgtaaa
    69421 cggtcatata agaaacccta atagattgat acaattaaat tatatttgtg taaaatatga
    69481 tatagtatta aaatatcctg aaaagttgac tagagataat ggttgattat cgggattttt
    69541 cgatgcagat gggtcaatta ctataaagag tacagatgga caattatcta tttctgcagg
    69601 ccaaaagaca tctgagttat taacaccttt agttgaacag tttgggggtt atgtctacat
    69661 agatagaggt ggaaatggtt catttaaatg atatgtgact aagaaagaag atgtacttaa
    69721 cctgatagaa tattttaaaa aatatccctc tagatcagct aaaaataata gattgcactt
    69781 agtgcctaag atatatgaat tgaagagtat gaaagctcat actgcgcctt cagggtcttt
    69841 attagctaaa agctgagaga ctcttatggc taaatgaaaa aattacggat aaattatgtt
    69901 taaagatatg gtccaaacat tttagtgtta cacgttacac actaaaatgt agcatcccga
    69961 ggtaaaaatt ataagcctca taatgttgct gtatgctgga aacacttcga tatcaagttt
    70021 taaatactcc cctttcaaag atatagtaaa aaagttaaaa caatgaagtc aatcagcagg
    70081 taacactttt aaggttaacc ttaaaagtgg aacctcagag actatatgcg acaatactga
    70141 aacaataaaa aatatttcta ttcatgtggc tactcattta aaacccctaa acgatgaaca
    70201 atttgggcat tatttagctg gtttgataga tggagatggg cattttagta gcgaagctac
    70261 taaacaacaa ttagtcattg tatttagttc acctgacgtt aaattagcct attatataaa
    70321 agaagtaata ggatttggta atgtaaaaaa agttaaagat aaaaatgctt acttatatat
    70381 tatatctaac aaagaaggtt tatttagagt aattaattta attaatggta aattgagaac
    70441 tttaaataaa tttaatcaag ttcttaataa tatattagct taccctacat atgcaaaaga
    70501 aaatctagaa tttaaaataa atgattctaa taatttatat aatcattgaa tagccggatt
    70561 ttcggatgca gatgctagtt ttcaaataaa aattattact agagatgata agcctagacc
    70621 tgaaattaga ttaaattacc aagtagtacg ctccgctaaa aaagataatc ctatattgtt
    70681 attattaaag gaattttttg gaggtaatat aggttataga tcaagtcagg gtacttatta
    70741 ttatggatca actagttttg gttcagctaa aaaggtgatt aattattttg atcattttca
    70801 tttacaatct agtaaacata ttaattatct taaatgaaga aaagcttatt tacttataca
    70861 aaaaaaagat catttaacgg aaaaagggtt agataaaata agaaaattca aaatttctat
    70921 gaatagaaat tcagtataag atagagtcct aacaaagatg taaatctttg agtattaatt
    70981 ataatagatc tagacattaa gttaaacttc ctaatattag taggactaac tctatgtttt
    71041 atttacgact attaaattaa tcaaaattaa tgttatatat taatcgtgcc agctttcggt
    71101 ataattagta caactatctc aactaattca aataaaccaa tatttgggta cataggaatg
    71161 gtcaattggc ctacgttaat taataattac gtaaaacccc tctatatgct gggaacctct
    71221 aacatcttaa atactagaaa taataagtat ttcagtgaaa attttaagga tattacaatg
    71281 agcaatcagc aggtaaataa atttatattg tttataaagg agattactct ctttatatat
    71341 tttatttttt ataacctcag agactacacg aggggaatct ttcaatctga aagattaaga
    71401 tatagtccaa tattttataa aagtactcga agatcgttta ataatgcagt acctgtaaat
    71461 aaagtattta aaagaaatta ctctattgat aatcgtttac ataaactaga tcctaattgg
    71521 gtgacaggat ttgtagacgc tgagggttgt ttttctacaa taatagaagt atctgaggat
    71581 ctaaaacgaa aagttagagt ttcctttgaa ataaatttac acgaaaaaga tgaacaaatc
    71641 ttggtaagta ttaagtcttt ttttggtgta ggacaagtat ataacagatc agataaaaaa
    71701 atttctatat acagagtaac taatgtaaac tacataaaag ataatataat acctcatttt
    71761 atagagtacc ctcttatgag taaaaaagct ctagattttt tattatgatc aaaggttata
    71821 gaaattattc tgaacaaaga gcatctaagt gaggaaggat ttttaaaagt actttcttat
    71881 tatgcatata taaacactgg agtgtccaaa aaggttcaaa aatactatcc taatattata
    71941 cctgcggata aaccggatac gtttttacct gaaactttgc atcctcagtg agtatctgga
    72001 tttgtagcgg gggatggagg gttttctatt tacattagat ctgctaagga ttatgtaatc
    72061 tcagaaaaag tatcttgtag atttcacatt gctcaacaca ttagagactt agagctaatg
    72121 aaattattca taaaattttt tgattgtggt tctgtaggag taagatctaa taaagctaca
    72181 cctagatgtg acttttacgt acaagatttt tttcttatag tagaaaaaat cttacctcat
    72241 tttgatactt atccgttatt aaatttaaaa cagcaagatt atctttgttt taaagaatgt
    72301 gtatctatta ttaagtcgaa aacccattta actcgtgaag gtttaaataa aattaaaagt
    72361 ttaaacttag agatgaattc taataggtta aaataatact ttatttacgt aaaatatcgc
    72421 tatgctatga tgtctatagg aatactagga tttatagtat gaagttgtgt tatggcttca
    72481 ccctatagtg atatagggag tacaattaat ttcgctatat gctggaacag tttagtgcta
    72541 attagtacct tgtatggtaa aaatctaatt agctatactc aatcagcaga caatctgtcc
    72601 ctgtattcct taaaggataa caaacagagt gtctcagaga ctacacgcga aacatctttt
    72661 aaattttccg catttcatat ttattataat acattattta aaaataaaga ccctttatct
    72721 gatgaatgat taacttgatt tattgggttt gcagaggggg atggagctat tcaaacctac
    72781 gatgagggta aaagagttcg ttttgttctt actcaaaaag aaagtgatat acttcataaa
    72841 atacaattta aatttaacat aggtgttgtt aaacattttc ctcaaggaaa gagtggaaaa
    72901 aataatgatt tttatagatg aatggtagat aacccttcac atattttact tttagcttta
    72961 ttatttaatg gtaatatagc tcaaagccat agaattaaac aattagctct atgagttaat
    73021 gctttaaata atcgttttgg ttctgaaact ataaagttaa ataatactcc tgttccagtt
    73081 acattacagg atggttgatt atcagggttt actgatgctg aaggatgctt taatgtatct
    73141 attacagcta actctagata tacattaggt catgttataa aaatgcgtta tatattagat
    73201 caaaaagatg gtgttatact aaataaagta tacgaattat ttggatttgg taaagtaaca
    73261 ttaagatctg gaactaagga tgtttatcgt tatacagcta ccggatttaa agcattgcat
    73321 gatgtgatag tatactttaa attatttcca ttacaaacta aaaaagcttt ttcttttgaa
    73381 aaatgattaa ttgttcataa ccaagtgtat aataaattac atttaactga tgaaggatta
    73441 tcacaagtaa gaactctgca aaaacaaatt aatttaaata atagtacgac aaataaagta
    73501 ggagcggcgc tagaaaaaaa ataatttatt attttttttt taatcgctac aaagatgaag
    73561 atatagtccg acacttcttg tgaaagaagc atacagagct agcaccttgt atgggtaaat
    73621 aaaaaaaata tttattaacg gtttggcatc acatgtacac agttggatta gacgtggata
    73681 aacttgtgtt cacggtaaaa atcttgctat atgctggaaa ctcttgatta agtagtccac
    73741 tcgtttttat agcgttaggc acaatctact tatatttaac aagacaatca gcaggaaact
    73801 ttttttgttt tagtacaatg gctaaggccg ctactaaaaa tacttataat aaatgatttg
    73861 aattacctaa aatatctgag catgtcccta ttcataatag taatcttaat gatgaagagc
    73921 ttggttattt tttagctggg ttaatagaag gtgatggttg attcggtaag aaagaactac
    73981 atatagtgtt ttccgaaaat gattcatctt tggcttacct tattaaaaaa cgtataggtc
    74041 acggtaatat atataaaatt aaagataaaa aagctgtgag atatatttgt aaaaataaag
    74101 aaggcttatc tattatttta tctttaatta atgggaaatt tgtaagtaat tataaatatg
    74161 aacaattaat taaacataat tatagtgaag attttaatat taatatatta cctcccttaa
    74221 tgtctttatc tttagataat tattgattgg cgggttttac tcaagctgat ggatgtttcc
    74281 atataagtgt tgtaaaaagt aaaacacaca aagctggata tagtataaga ttagaatttt
    74341 ctttaaagca aaatgatgta ttacctttaa gattattata taatgaatta gaaatgggta
    74401 atctttctca atatcataca ggtgtatgat gttataaaag tacaggatat aaaactgcag
    74461 ctcatttaat taattacttt gataaatata atatttttgc tggtaaatat gtagattata
    74521 ttaaatttag aaaagtttat attatgataa cagagggtaa acatttagaa gagaaaggta
    74581 tcaaaaaaat taaaagtatt tcatcaaaag gatcctcaga gacaagcacg caagaaattt
    74641 aacatattac gttaaattaa gatactgtcc aaattactaa gttcgacaag agcttacttt
    74701 acagcagcta cattaataat agctgtacct acaggtataa aaatattctc atgattagct
    74761 acttgctatg gaggatctat aaaaatgaca ccttctatgt tattctcatt aggttttgta
    74821 tttatgttta caataggagg gttaataaaa aaccacttag ctctcccttt aaagatcgct
    74881 atatgctggg aacttctgac aattatacta ctagaattat attcagtgac aatgtataat
    74941 tttgaacaat cagcagggaa cctacgggta tttaatgctt tagtaggacc cttagagact
    75001 acacgcgatc ctcgtaatat atttacgaga agatatagtc cgtgaaataa aaatgcatta
    75061 ataggctccg cctcttcatt tagtaacaat agttttaatt caaaaactat ttatagctta
    75121 cgtaaccatt actcaacttc tagtaaagaa gataatacaa aaaatttcgt agctttagct
    75181 gtattcccgc cgaaggcggg atacacttcg ttagtagcac cactaaagat atattctcaa
    75241 tttaaagagg atagatcttc tattttaaaa gaacaaaaag ataaatcagg gatttactgt
    75301 ttaataaata acataaacgg gcattcttat ataggtagtt ctattaactt agcttctaga
    75361 atgaaaaatt atcttaacaa tactttctta aaaagtagac aaaatgctaa tatgcccatt
    75421 gtaaaagctt tacttaagta tggtcaatct aactttactt tactaatagt ggagtatgta
    75481 gaaccccagg ttttaactgt tagagagact tattttataa catctatatt gccttattat
    75541 aatgtattaa agcaaggtta ttcttcttta ggatataagc atacagaaga aactaaacaa
    75601 ttattatcag aattggctag taatagagta catagtgata caactaaagg tttaatagct
    75661 aaagctttaa caggtgaaaa taaccctttt tataataaaa gtcattctat ggaaagtaaa
    75721 gtaagaatga tagaagctaa atcagcttat cctgtttata tttatgattc ctttaaaaat
    75781 ttattggtta ttttcccttc cgtttcatct ttagctcatt taattaaatc taatcactct
    75841 actattgttg aggctataag agagcaaact atatttagag gtgaatgata ttttaccaat
    75901 ataccttata atataagtga taatccttta atatctaatt gaacacataa agaatgtaaa
    75961 gaattaatat tagatattaa taatatgagt catattagaa aaggaatatt tgtgtacgat
    76021 actaataaaa atttcatacg taagtatgaa ggagtaacgg atgcacaaag agacttaaat
    76081 attagtcata gtacaattaa aaaatatgct aaaatagggg gttgttataa tggttacata
    76141 tttagttatg aaagattaaa tgattaatgt attttattcg gttaaaaatt ataaatagac
    76201 ccattagggg atcactgacc taatgaaacg acagtgagtg gtatattact atttttggtt
    76261 tcatttattt tattaaataa aaatatactt aatgctttgg atagattaag ggcttcgcct
    76321 actaacaagg ccttgaaaat atacgaaaat ttctataaag atagaaaaga tttatataaa
    76381 gagtttaaag aagataaaac aggatatatt tacatgatag ttaataaatt gaatggtaaa
    76441 tgttatgtag gaagctcaag atcaattaaa actagactat ataactattt taatttggcc
    76501 ttggctgctg cacaaaaagg aagacctatt tcaagtgcta ttataaaata cgggcttgtt
    76561 aattttgctt tcattgtttt agagaaagta gatttaaatg tacataactt agaagaaaga
    76621 gaaacttttt gaattcaatt aattaaacct gaatataatg cagtgaagga agcagctaga
    76681 aatataggcg tcccacatct gcaatacact aagttaagaa tttcaaagag tagatcttca
    76741 gcctctgtat atatttacga tgaatttaaa acactgttag ttatagttcc ttctttaaga
    76801 tcacttgcag tacaattagg aagttcttct attagtatag ctttaaagag agctatggca
    76861 gataaatctt tatttagatc ttcttgatat atatccaatc aactctttaa tgaaaacgat
    76921 aaacctttaa tggaggttga ttctattgag tatatgagtt taatagaaaa aatgaagagt
    76981 caaaaacata ttagaaaagc catctttgta tttaaagatg gagaatttca tccttcggca
    77041 aaaaatatga tggaatactg gctgcagcaa aagctttaaa tatttctcat gatacaataa
    77101 gatctaatat tgaaaaaaaa tactacgtac aatgggtact tatttagtta ccatagaagt
    77161 aactaatata attaaatcga acacatacac gtgagtggtg ttgtgttagc taatgcttca
    77221 cttgatatag ccttccacga tacttattat gtagttgctc aaatgggcct gaatggtata
    77281 tcttctttta agtgctattt tgcaactgac tatatgctgg aaactgtatt atttgcatat
    77341 tgtttactat ttatttatac ggcttatctt tataaattag atgttagtaa gaatattttt
    77401 cttttaaata gtcaaaataa caatatagca ataagttctg aacttatgaa tacacaatca
    77461 gcagaaaact gaaaaggatt ctcagagact atacgtcagt tacctgatac tgaagattat
    77521 aaattttgaa attgatttgc cggtataata gatggggatg gaaattttga tattagaaca
    77581 aattctacta ataaacaaag agttcttaaa caaatcagaa taaaattaca taatagagat
    77641 attagaattt taacacacat acaaaattat ttacatatag gtagaattag agcagataaa
    77701 aataaacctt attcaatata tatagtatct acaaaagaag agatgaaata tattttagaa
    77761 catattaatg gattaatcag acttaaagta ccaggtttta aagaagcttg tgctttatac
    77821 aatctagatt atattgaagc tgattataat ataaaattat atgatcctta ttatgcaggt
    77881 ttaatagata ctgacggttc tatagtattt aattatgctg gaaatagaat agaatgtaat
    77941 ttggaatttg aatataatga atattcttcc aagttaaatt ttgataatac tctattaaat
    78001 tctaaaccta ctattattaa acgtaaaaga tcaaactcct tatcccaaag ggatcagcgc
    78061 gcttcgctag aaaaagaatt ctcatctata acctttaaat ttcaaaatgt taataatatg
    78121 ttatttatat atgattactt tatgcataat agattatatt ctgatattaa attttacaga
    78181 gtaagtaaaa ttaaaccttt catagaaatt aggggatata aaacatcacc taaaggtagt
    78241 atagaacata aaatatactc agatttcatg attaattgaa ttaaatataa taacccttta
    78301 tgatataaag taccttttgt taccaaacat ttgggggtta gccctagtcc atccatatcc
    78361 cttagggatc aggaggacga gcaagctcct gaaaataaat aacatattaa ttacaggtaa
    78421 agatatagtc cacaatttta ttaaatacta aaaatagcat ttccactacg tattaagtat
    78481 gggagctgta ttcgcaatgt ttgctggttg atacttctga atacctaaaa tattaggttt
    78541 aaattataac ttaaatttag ctaaagttca attctgactt ttattcatag gggtttttct
    78601 aaagggaagt acttttgtaa tgaaggatag attacataga tgattttcta caaagcgtag
    78661 aaattctcag tttgatccta aagagtttga attatttttt gaaaatgtta acaaagaaaa
    78721 aagaaatata tataaagaat taagaaaaaa atcaggtgtt tatttgttta taaataacat
    78781 tactaatgat ttatatatag gtagtagcac aaatttaact agcagaatgg ttagttatta
    78841 ttactatact aactcacaaa aaccatctaa gttagttata attagagcta tgaaaaaata
    78901 tggtttagat aatttttctt tggcaattat agaattatgt gaaaaagatc tttgtttaat
    78961 attagaacaa aaatgaattg atcattatac acctaaatat aatgttttaa ctgtagtatt
    79021 cccggaggga atcggcaatt cattagtagc ttgcgcacac aaacatagta tcgacacaat
    79081 tactaaatta aaagaaaaac taagcaaaga gaatcatcct aagtttggta gtgtgacttc
    79141 aactgagaca aagaaagcta ttagtgacag tataaagtat ttttatacag aaaatagcca
    79201 tccaagtaaa ggattgaaag gttcattagc tcctcaatat ggtataggag gtaaattcgt
    79261 ctattgttat aatagacaag gtgaagaatt gattttccct tccataaatg gagctagaca
    79321 acacttcaaa gttagatgaa ctcttgtaaa aaataatatg gataaaaatg aatgaataac
    79381 tcttaatggt gaagattgat taatacaatc tatccctaaa caaaattaat ttgattagcc
    79441 cctcccaatc cttctatatg ctggaaactc tcataaagct taagtactta ttaaataagt
    79501 aaaaatctta agtgtatcta gacaatcagc aggaaaccaa agtaacaaca catgttatta
    79561 gtaggatcct cagagacttc acgaaggagg ttattttaat taattaaaat aatcaatata
    79621 tagtccacac aacatgtaat cttacattct tccctctttc aatgttgggg gcctacaata
    79681 gaaattatgt agtgcaaaat gggtagctta gactttagct tggccttcgg catgagcaac
    79741 cttcgaatag acgaagtctc taaaaaaaaa ataaataaat ttattttttt ttagcccata
    79801 aaaaacttgg caaattgctg gaaggacgtc aggcgtaatc actcctttta cgtctaatca
    79861 gcaggcaatc tttctttata aaaaaaaaga aagcagcttc aacgatcaaa cgccaagtac
    79921 cctcgattta aaaattatat ttaaataagg gtagtgatat gatctaagta aaatagtgac
    79981 taataagcat tattttatct tgactagatt tacctaaatc tatatcatct agttcatata
    80041 acttgagtcc taaaatacaa agattaagct tatctaatcg tttctattct accagttcag
    80101 ttgacaaaaa tatacttgac gtggataacc ttgatcaaat tgaatctatt aaatttgatt
    80161 ctcttgagca aggatgtgaa gaaattaagt tcaaatattt aggagtttct ggtgtttata
    80221 aattaataaa taaaaatgat cctaaccttt tttatattgg tagttcaaat aatttatcta
    80281 gaagaatgga ggaatataat aaattaacta aaggtttacg taaacctcat tcttcttcag
    80341 aattagaaat atctaaaact tcagctttaa attgaaaatt agagttttta tatattacta
    80401 cacctcaaac ttccttagtt tatgaacaat atgcaatcct taaatttaaa cctactatta
    80461 atagcaattt aagtgtaatc ccacgaataa atcctcagtg aggtaataat ttaaataatg
    80521 ctattgcaac aattgaaaaa ttattatcgt tatttactga aggttccgaa ggatataata
    80581 gaataaatgt attccttaaa acttttaaat tagctaatgg tttagattat acgcctgaag
    80641 atgcagataa taaatattat tgctttttag tttttgtata taatattact tcacctcacg
    80701 ggcgtcctgt tgtttattct tcaattaata gagctttaaa gggattacag attagtcata
    80761 gtactttatt aaattacatt aataataaat atctttttaa ttctaatctt gtcttatctt
    80821 ttgaatcttt agttgaagaa gattttgcag aatatcaaga aagacccaca ggggatagtc
    80881 aactccgtaa acatattgtt gtctacaatc aagataatga aagagtagcg gaatttaaat
    80941 ctggtagaga aatggctaga tatttccaaa ttgatggaaa agtagctaga ttagctatag
    81001 ccaagggtga gtatttggac tttttactgg tatctaaaga tgtttctttt agacaaacaa
    81061 tttatgtatt tgacagtgac actaaagaaa ttttagctaa gtttcttggt gtgtcaaaag
    81121 ctttaaaata tgctaaagtt aatttttata cattaaaaag tttaattgaa aaaggaaatt
    81181 cttataacgg taaaatatat agttataaag ataaaattta accaaatgcg tacgcctatc
    81241 ataaaatgca acatttctta ggtttacaag gaatgcctag aagaattagt gattatcctg
    81301 atgcttttgc aggttgaaat ttaataagta gtataggttc tatagtaagt gtaatagctg
    81361 catgattatt cttatatatt gtatattcac aattagtaga aggaaaagtg gcttctagaa
    81421 atccttgatt aactccagga ttctacacag acgtattaca agctaattta aatagaagct
    81481 acactagttt agagtgagga ttatcaagcc caccaaaacc tcatgcattt gtaagtctac
    81541 ctttacaaag ctaaaatcag tacgtagtac gccgtacgcc tatttatatc tagcttttca
    81601 taacaaagta gtaaccatat tcccggcgaa tatccccact tcgtcgggat tagacgaata
    81661 aaaaaaaata tattttttta gagcggactt cgttcgcgcc gccagacgaa gtctagcgcc
    81721 atattccctc cgggaattcg ggaattaggg ggaggctagc gaagttagcc tccctgccta
    81781 ctcgctgggt atattaacgc tacatagtac gtataatatt cctagcttta tatagcttgc
    81841 taattagttg tatagcctgc ttttcgtatt acctaattcc cgaattcccg aattaggata
    81901 cacttcgtta ggggtacact tcgttaggga atcgggcaag gccgattcct cgtatacatg
    81961 aaaagctaga tttaagtctc attagctcaa tggcagagca gaatacttct aatatttaga
    82021 tcttagttcg agtctaagat gagataggta tagagaaatc tatattataa agataataag
    82081 tagtctatta aatcaataaa gaaaattttt ttatcggcta tttttgcttc tagatcataa
    82141 tatttaatat ctagcttagc tggcttagct aaagctataa agctaaagca cgaattatag
    82201 aaggagggta cgacttcgta taaataggag tacgcttaga tataaaaaaa aatagccagc
    82261 taaagctact cttttgtgtg cgcgtaggct gggactattc gtggagagca tcttcgccct
    82321 cgagtaaggg gtcggtagtc ctacggacca gcaagctcga ttcgttccac ggaagaatgc
    82381 caccctattt ttttttacta gtattccctc ctgatcccta gcttgcgtag caagctcggg
    82441 atatggatgg gagagacttc gtctacgcaa gctcgcctag aacaaagttc ctccttgcca
    82501 taaactaaac gtattagatt attctataaa tagtttaata tatagtatat aagagctagc
    82561 tagaacgaag tccgctctta tatacttttt atttacctac gagtgacgcg ttgtgcacgt
    82621 attataatta aattacaaca ataaaaaata tgaaggcaaa agccctaaaa ttaattaatc
    82681 ttttaacata taaagatata gatataccta gacctcatgt ctttgtgaat cttccgttaa
    82741 aaagtacggt ttcaccggta gagcttacag atataacttt aaagattaat gaactattac
    82801 ctcaactttc tgattttata agtcaatttc acagtatcat cttgactaat aatataaatg
    82861 ttataacaga tgcaggcggt aatatgtcat tagatgttcc tggtactatg tcggacactg
    82921 atgcagataa atttagtaga agaataagta ttattgatcg tttaataaca acacgtggtc
    82981 aagaaataaa tgatttatta cagaaaggat tagaaataga aggtaaatta aagaaagaaa
    83041 atgttaacta tacttcgcaa atattagata aagtcaatga atttaagaga ttaaatgctt
    83101 cttataaaca ttaatagctc taactttagc tttattcttc tgttatttat ctagtagacg
    83161 aagtctagag ctacgcccta gactattcca tccttcggag gaattagcaa gctctagact
    83221 tcgtctactc ctccccctaa ttcccgaatt cccgaattcc ctaattccct attccctatt
    83281 cccggcagct acgcagccgg gaatagggaa tcgggaatcg ggaatgggga atcgggaatc
    83341 gggaatatgg ctactgcttc gtacactaat ttagtattat taatattata agattaaaca
    83401 aaacaaaata aaacatagct agcttactat atttatgctt agcttatttc tagtttgata
    83461 tttcatatcc ccccttcggc gggatcagaa attagcaagc tctatttagg gacgagcatg
    83521 cgccgtattt tcgagcttgc ggatcccgag cttcgccccc ggagggagag acttcgtcta
    83581 cagcaagctc gggatatgga tatgaaaatc gccaacggcg ctagctcgca atctagaaaa
    83641 atttttagtg gtttctgact cctaatcccg gagggatatt gagccggaat taggggaggg
    83701 gtaatattcg ttacacggag agacttcgtc tacgcaagct ctaaaataaa taactttatt
    83761 ttagagcttg cggatccctg cgtagctggg atattactcc ttcctgcctc ctactagcta
    83821 tagaaatcag cctagtgagt tagcacacat taacaaagaa agatgtagtg cttccttcgg
    83881 agcactagca aataaaaaaa aaatgaatta ttctcctact attatttcaa taattgaaaa
    83941 tataatatta atgttacccg ctttattagt ggtagcttat gtaactgtag cggaaagaaa
    84001 aactatggca agtatgcaaa gaagacttgg tcctaacgca gtaggattaa aacccgttta
    84061 gtccccctta tttttaacta aattaaggta aacagaggat gaatttcaag aaaagctgtt
    84121 aagctaactt gaagcgaagc ttattattac taataagaac gttcaacgac taaagagtat
    84181 ttttatataa atacttcagt attctccttc taatttaatt tgtaatagta tgacagaaat
    84241 acgagcttgc taatcccgca gggatactca ttataaaaaa aaattagaag aaaacatagt
    84301 ctgaaccatc ttgtgagaga tggattaaga gtaaaatctt tataacacaa ttgattacgg
    84361 tcttttacag gcatttgcag atgctttaaa attaatctta aaagaatatg tagctcctac
    84421 acaagctaat ttaatactat ttttcttagg acctatagtg acattaatat ttgctttatt
    84481 aggttatgca gttattcctt acggtcctgg actatcatta ggggatatgg aattaggaat
    84541 attgtatatg ttagctgttt caggtttagc tacttatgga attttattag ccgggtgaag
    84601 tgctaatagt aagtatgctt tcttaggatc tttaagaagt acagctcaat taattagtta
    84661 tgaattagtg ttaagttctg tattattaat aataataatg ataacaaata gcttaaattt
    84721 aaatataaat gtacaattcc aaaaaatagt atgattagct ttacctctat tctgtatatt
    84781 aataatattc tttataggtt ctgtggcaga gactaatcgt gcaccatttg atttagcaga
    84841 ggctatttaa ccagatttgg cctctttaaa gatcacaaat tgctggaatt tcttaattaa
    84901 gagaatcagc aggtaatcaa cttaagttga atcttcagag actagatgtg atcatttaat
    84961 atcgagcaag ctcgatatta aataaggtat agtccagact tatatgaaaa tataagatta
    85021 ataaattcaa aattattacc ctctagagtt aaatctccgg aggcaatatg tatgtgtaac
    85081 tacactaata aatatttatt ttctagccag caaggcggaa cccttaaaat aaccaaaaga
    85141 ttttactcag acgcaagttc gccttcaatt aatataccaa cagtaaaccc tacccctgta
    85201 ctagttataa gaaccttgca cgataaaggt tacgtagatt cttataaaga aattctaaag
    85261 aataaggggg gtatttactc ctttattaat actgttaatg gtaaacaata tattggaagc
    85321 gctaaagatt tttatattag acttaatgaa catttaaaca ataaaaagtc gaatttaaga
    85381 gcttgctgag tccgaaggac tatacaaaaa gcttttgaca aatatggatt agataagttc
    85441 aattgaatta tttatgaata ttttagctat gagactaaaa tattaagtaa tgaaagttta
    85501 actgaattag gggcttcgcc tactagttac ataaaagcgt tggatttttc tactctttat
    85561 aatatgaaaa gagaagcttc aagtatgtta ggttataaac atacggatga ggctatacag
    85621 aaaatgattg aacgctataa agataaaact aatcatccta tgtttggtaa aagtcatagc
    85681 aaaaaagtat tagaattaat aagtaaaccc ggtgagttaa atcctatgtt tggtagaata
    85741 catagtgatg aaactaaaaa attaatggca aaaaaaagaa ataaatattc aaatggtgta
    85801 ggaatcttcg atttagaaga taatctaatc aaaaaatttg ataataatgt agaattagct
    85861 aattatttaa atatatctaa agtaactgta gtagtcctac ggactcagca agctatgtat
    85921 ttaaataatg aactaatcta taaaaacatg tacatattta aacctataaa ttaataattt
    85981 tgagtataag gaatctgaat tggtaagtgg atttatgaca gaacacgctg cagtaatatt
    86041 tgtctttttc ttcttagctg aatatgctag tattgtatta atgtgtatat ttactagtat
    86101 tttattttta ggtggttatt tattagaatt tgacattgta tattgatttg acttattaaa
    86161 ttatatatat gcatatattt tcgatataaa ctgaattaca tctttagaat attttaaatt
    86221 aagaggaatt ttgactagtt cttctgtaga tggcttttta catagtataa ctttaggtat
    86281 aaaaagctca ataatggtat ttatatttat ctgggtaaga gcttcattcc ctagaatacg
    86341 ttttgaccag ttaatgtcat tctgttgaac tgtgttatta cctattttat ttgcttttat
    86401 aatattaatt ccttgtttat tatatatatt cggaataact gtagtaaatg tgaacatgtt
    86461 ttagtaattt tagtaatttt agagcctgct gattcccgcc ttcggcggga ataacgtaga
    86521 aaaaaatact gcatagtcct ccggactcaa gaagaatata gtcctccgga ctcagcaaac
    86581 acatagagtt aatccatatt cccgattccc ggcgtagcct cccactgggt ggcattcttc
    86641 aggggggggc gaagctcggg aatatggatg gtattatata taagcgttct accaatatta
    86701 ttgtttgcta ggctattccc gattcccgat cccatattcc cgagcttcgc cccctagtcc
    86761 tacggaccag caagctcggg gggcgaagct cgggaatatg gataagtgca tagcagcaag
    86821 ctaaggcagg aatagtggag gtagaacaag cagctactgc tgtattaact ctttatgata
    86881 aagagtatca atagcatact ctttatcata aaggccatga gacacatgta tataggcgga
    86941 catagtaaat tatttgaaga gcaataaata tcaatcttca acatatgtta ttatcctcgt
    87001 taattattac acctctacta gggacaatgg ttgtagctag ttcaggatca tataaaaatt
    87061 cagagttatt tactaaaacg attgcgctta ctactagtgt tataaattta attatatcat
    87121 tagttatgtt tattttattt aataacagta ctaatcaatt tcaatttgta caagaacact
    87181 acaatgtaca actattcgac atttacttgg gtgtagatgg tatctctata tattttatat
    87241 tattgactac aataataatg cctatagcat tattatctaa ttgagattct ataaaagaaa
    87301 atgtaaaatc ttatttaata attatgttat tattagaaac attattatta gcagttttta
    87361 tgagcttaga cataatgtca ttctatatat tctttgaatc tatattacct cctttattta
    87421 tattaatagg tttatatgga tcagataata aagtaagtgc gagctactat ttatttttat
    87481 atacgctgtg aggttctttg tttttactac tgtcgatttt aagtacatct tctataatgg
    87541 gtagtacaga ttttgatact ttatttaaac taaattttga atataaaact caaatattct
    87601 tatttatagg aatatttata tcatttgctg taaaaactcc tacaatattt ttaaacaatt
    87661 gattattaaa agctcacgtt gaatctcctt taggtggaag tattgtatta gccgcaatag
    87721 tattaaaatt aagtctatac ggtgtattta gattaatatt acctatatta cctaaagctt
    87781 ctttagatta tacttttgtt gtatttacta tagcggtaat tacaattata tatgctagtt
    87841 ttagtacact aagaacaaca gatgtaaaag aactaatagc atatagttca gtctgtcacg
    87901 cttcagttta tttaatagga gtatttagta atactatgca aggattagaa ggaagtgtga
    87961 tattaggttt agcccatggg tttgtgtcaa gtggtttatt tatatgtgca ggtggaatat
    88021 tatacgatag aacaggtact agacttatat atttttatag aggaattact caattaatgc
    88081 ctatatttgc tatattattc tttatattag ctttaggtaa ttgtggtgct ccattaactt
    88141 taaattttgt aggtgaattt atgtcacttt atagtataat agaaagatta cctgtattag
    88201 gtgttttcgc ttgttcttct gtagtatttt ctgcagccta cactatatat atgtttaata
    88261 gaatatcttt cggaggttct ttcactagat ttatagaaga aagtatatac gatgtaaata
    88321 aaagagaatt tattttatta tttatattag tattatttac agttgtattg ggtgtatatc
    88381 cttctttaat tttaaacgta ttagattatt ctatgaatag tttaatatat agtatataag
    88441 gttagcttta gcaaacctat agccaagcta gctagaacga agtccgctct tatatacttt
    88501 ttatttacct acgagtgacg cgttgtgcac gtattataat tatcataatc aaaattaata
    88561 tgccacaatt agtacctttt tattatatga atgaagtagt atttgctttt gctataatag
    88621 tatttattct atacgtatta tctaaataca tattaccaag aatagtgcgt ttattcttat
    88681 cacgtatgtt tattaataaa atataatata tattaagggg aggagggcgc tagctcttca
    88741 tagaaggcta tacatatctc gctcttagct agcttacagc taaagctaaa agctagcaag
    88801 ctcataccta ttttgccaat atttagcttt ttaaagattt atatattata gtagtaataa
    88861 tactactaga tgttttctat agaaaaacaa aatttattct ttgcgcaagc taaagaaata
    88921 agaagtcctt tagatcaatt tgaaataaga gacatattaa atttagaagt tttaggtggt
    88981 aacttacatc tatctttaac taacatagga ttatatttaa caataggagc tttaattata
    89041 ttagttttaa gtatagtttc aactaactat aataaattag ttagtaataa ctgatcaata
    89101 gctcaagaat cattatacgt aactatacat aatatagtta caaatcaaat aaaccctaaa
    89161 aatggtcaaa tttatttccc atttatatat actttattta tatttatatt aataaataat
    89221 ttaatgggta tggttaacag gagcctttat attttatcat tatttatctc aaacatgttt
    89281 gaagtatcag gattacatag taaacctata tttcaagtac aatcatattc ttctcttaac
    89341 tctgactctc agccagatac acaaataaac atatctaagg atagtcctag atatagtttt
    89401 aacaataaaa acaccttcta ccttaatcct gattatctta cagggtttgt agatggagaa
    89461 ggttgtttct cgctttctat atttaaaaaa gacagaagct taactggttg acaagttaag
    89521 cctatcttta gtatatcttt acataataaa gatattaaat tattagaagc tattcaaaga
    89581 acttttaaaa caggaaagat ctataaacat ggagttgatt ctatgcaata tcgtgtaagt
    89641 tctttaaaga atttacaaat aatcacagat cattttgata gttatccttt aatatctcaa
    89701 aagagagctg attatctttt atttaagcaa gctatagcta taataaagaa taaagagcat
    89761 ttatctctaa agggtatatt gaagttagta ggaattaaag cttcattaaa ctgaggtcta
    89821 tcagataagt ttaaagagag tttccctact gcaaaagcag tagtgagacc ttcagtaaga
    89881 tataacactt taaatgttaa gattaaaaac ttaaattgaa ttagaggatt tatagacgct
    89941 gaaggaagtt tccaagttat aactcaaaat aatagaaatg ttagtttaag attttcattg
    90001 actcaacata ttaaagatga agagttgtta aaggatataa ctacttatct aaactgtggt
    90061 agatattaca aatcaccagg acgtgatgaa ggtcaatact tagtaacaat cttttcagat
    90121 ataaatgata agctaatacc tttcttaaac gaatatccat tattaggtat taaacaatat
    90181 gattacttag attttgcaca aatagccgaa ctaataaaat ctaaagccca tttaacggat
    90241 gaaggattag aaaagataaa gttaattcaa agtaatatga atagaaagag aataacaata
    90301 gaagaataga taaatgttta gataattcta atatcataga taaataataa taataataaa
    90361 atataataaa tttcactata tgctggaaac ttctaatgcc tttaggtacc aatactggtg
    90421 aaaatcttaa aggatgaaac aatgaactat cagcaggaaa ccaaaataac aagcgataaa
    90481 aaaaaatagg cgtatcccca cttcgtcggg atagacgaag tctcagcagg ctaggcaaag
    90541 ctgctctatt tatttttttt ttctgcctcg ttatgagtag gatcctcaga gactacgtgt
    90601 gaaagatcac ttaacacagt tttaaaataa caactaagtg attaagatat agtccaccgc
    90661 ggtaagtcta taagacttac tgtattgtcc atacagcttt gcttctacag cccattttgc
    90721 gttaacattt gctcttagtt tcacaatagt attaggtgca actatattag gattccaaaa
    90781 acatggttta aaattctttt ctttattagt acctgctggt tgtcctttag cacttttacc
    90841 tttattagtg actatcgagt tcatatcata tctagcgaga aacgtttcat taggtcttag
    90901 attagccgcg aatatcactg cgggacatat gctattaagc atcttgagtg ggtttgttta
    90961 taatataatg aattcaggat ttatcttctt tattttagga ttaatacctt tattatttat
    91021 tatagcattc tcaggtcttg aattagctat agcctttatc caagcgcaag tgttcgtggt
    91081 attatcaagt tcttatataa aagacggatt agatttacat taagctgtac gagtttagta
    91141 taagaaaaat atcaatgtat ttagcatagc agtttattaa attaaattgt gagggtggga
    91201 tggatttgtt acttcgtaac aaggggcata aatataaaat atcatcttta aaggtgtaaa
    91261 taccttgcca gaaatgtatc tttaggtctt agattagcag ctggtcacat gttattaagc
    91321 atattaagtg gttttgttta taatataatg aattctggtt ttatattctt cattttagga
    91381 ttaatacctt tattatttat tatagccttt tcaggtttag agttagcaat agccttcatc
    91441 caggcgcagg tgttcgtggt actatctagt tcttatataa aagacggatt agatttacat
    91501 taatatttgt agcgatagac gaagtctctc cctatccgaa ggatatgctg gctaggctga
    91561 tttcgaagaa atatgcctat ataaaaaaaa agataaaaat ttagtatttt cgagcttgcg
    91621 ctaggcttgc gtaccgaagg atatgaaaat ctgcaagcaa gctcttacga gcttgctgat
    91681 tcccggctac gtcgggaata ggaaatcgcg caagctcttc cgattcccgc tgggaatagg
    91741 aaatcgcgct agctcgagac ttcgtctacc gtagggtgag acttcgtcta cgcaagctct
    91801 ctataaaaaa aaaatatatt ttttttttta ctcgttcgcc ccctccgaaa ataccagagg
    91861 agggaacttc gttcgggcta aaaatatcga agaaagagta ggcaggagtt ccaaaagctc
    91921 cactagacta ttcctacgaa tatttttagt agtcctacgg actcagcaag ctagagcttg
    91981 ctagtactaa tccggctccg ccggatatgt actacgaaaa aaatccagca ataaaaaaaa
    92041 taaagaactt tatttttttt atttttacta gacttcgtct actcgccccc caggggctat
    92101 tcgttattag tactaagtgt ttatattgag gaaagttata agaacaataa caatttatcc
    92161 tgaaggcgct attcgtttca ggaattagca cccaggaaat taataaaagt tatatgatgt
    92221 ataggaagaa aataatacaa aattatttat ataatttata tgaaaaaccg cgagcaacta
    92281 gcattttata gaaaattatc tgttttagta aaattcacag taaatagctt atatgttttt
    92341 accttagtca atggatttag atccattagt gatatatgaa tagttctata tccgaaaaaa
    92401 aagtaaaagt aaaagttgag tttggtgatg gctctgattg aatgctgtcc aagtgcttga
    92461 cacatgctaa tcgtacgttt taattgataa attaaaaagt ggtgtacagg tgagtataat
    92521 gatattcttc gccggcctta aagtggaggt aaatccttca taataaataa aggaaacata
    92581 taataaaaaa aaattagggt atagacaagg acaagtgttg agggggggaa accctcagca
    92641 agttgactcc cttatatatt tttttttgct cttttttttc tgctttaaga ggataataaa
    92701 tatcttcgag ataggtagta gttaaggtga tgacttaact agccttaaac tctcgtagtc
    92761 gaatctgaaa ggttgatcga ccacattggg tctgaaaaaa ccccaatgca agttagtaca
    92821 gcagtgagga atcttggtca atggcctaac ggctgaactg gcaacttgga gaagtggcaa
    92881 gtcttccagt atggggagca aacagctatg ggtcaagccc gataccttta agagaagtct
    92941 tattgtgagg gcgagttgta taacaccata gggctggccg tcccatatga aaagatttta
    93001 ttagaattga atgaaacttt gtttatatat tgataatgac agtatatata tcgtgtcttg
    93061 actaattgcg tgccagcagt cgcggtaata cgtaagagac tagtgttatt catcttaatt
    93121 aggtttaaag ggtacccaga cggtctatat agcttataaa atgttagtat aagactagag
    93181 ttttatgtaa gagggcagta cttgaggagg agagatgaaa tttcgtgata ccaaagggac
    93241 tctgtaaagg cgaaggcagc cctctatgta aaaactgacg ttgaaggacg aaggcacaga
    93301 gaacaaacag gattagatac ccaagtagtc tttgcagtaa atgatgaatg ccataggtta
    93361 gatctatatt tctattataa taatacattt ctattattta ttataaaacg cattccttat
    93421 atagcttcgc gctataatat attttatata tagtgcagca gaaatttttg tatctggtct
    93481 ataaatgaaa gtgtaagcat ttcacctcaa gagtaatgtg gcaacgcagg aactgaaatc
    93541 actagaccgt ttctgacacc agtagtgaag tatgttgttt aattcgatga tccacgaaaa
    93601 accttaccac aatttgaata attttattac aggagttgca cggctgtttc cagttaatgt
    93661 tgtgaaactg tggtttccat gaaattaacg taatccctgg ctttattttt tttatttacg
    93721 ataaagcatt cagtcctgga aatttggaaa gaaaaagggg acaaagacaa gtcatcatgg
    93781 ccttgatatt gtgggctata gacgtgccac atatacctaa acaaagagat gcgaaaatgt
    93841 gaatttaagc taatctcaaa aaataggata taaattttaa ggattgtagt ctgaaattcg
    93901 actatatgaa taagtaatta ctagtaatcg tgaatcacca tgtcacggtg aatagacctt
    93961 ggattggtac taaccactcg tcacatgctg aaaggggcat gcgcaataag tttgctttct
    94021 tagtaacaag taaaaaaaac aaataggttt tatatattct tttattggga atcttcgtat
    94081 gcgtggctct aattagtgtt aagtcgaaat acggttcggg tagtggaagt tgcccgggat
    94141 taattaatat taaccataaa tatatataat ataagcgcaa gcatgaaaaa aaaatctctt
    94201 ttttttttcc gagctagcgc ctatataaag gagggttcct ttattggtaa gaagggttga
    94261 gctgtaaact caatagctat tgcttttaag agttcgaatc tcttgtctcc tagaattagt
    94321 aacttaatta ggtaaaggac ttccttgtca cggaagtaga tgtcggttcg attctgatct
    94381 aattcgtata gtagcataca tagcatacat agcagctagc ttgcttttat agagaagtgc
    94441 tagcttttag cttgcactat tactgcgagg caaacgagag gtaaggctag cttcgctagc
    94501 cctttcggag ctaatgcagg aaaagtttcc ataggtaggg taagatattt gctaagtatt
    94561 atgttttata catttaggtg ttcgaatcac ctcttttccg tagtctccat gcgagcttcg
    94621 ctcgtatatg ggctagcgaa gctagcctct ttattttttt ttattgcttg agcctctata
    94681 gctcaacggt agagcataat actgttaata ttatgataga tgttcgattc atcttagggg
    94741 cttttaactt gtgtacaaaa ctacaagatt tataatatat aatatatatg acaaatttaa
    94801 taagaagtaa ttttcaggat catccattcc atttagtgtc accatctcct tgaccactgt
    94861 atacaagtat tgctttattt acagtaacag tgaatggagc attatcaatg cacttattta
    94921 gcaacagcta tatagtgttt tacttatcat taattacatt agtagcatct atggctttct
    94981 gatttagaga tataatagca gagggtaaac ttaaattaaa tactatagtc cttcggactc
    95041 agcaagctct aaattattat ttgaatattg cacaaaaaat tccttctatc catttagaag
    95101 aggctttata tacatataga aataaaaaca atactacaat tttcactaat aataataact
    95161 taggttatta tttagcaggt cttttagaag gagacggttc catttctctt ccttcgacca
    95221 atactggagt tacaagttta aatagagtac ttaatcctag aatagtattt acttcccata
    95281 ttaataatat aggtatgtat tcatttatac aatcagaatt aggtaatata ggacgttttc
    95341 aaggcgctag ctcttcagga gaaaatattc ttcgttatat tattggagat atagaaagta
    95401 ttattctttt tataaattta gtacacggaa aacttagaac accaaaaaac cagagattta
    95461 atgatttaat caattttatg aacaataaat atgatttaaa tatatcggaa agtttattag
    95521 ataattctag ctttacagat aatagttgat tctccggttt tagtgaagca gatggacatt
    95581 tcggaattaa atatgtaggg ggcagagctt gcgcagcgat tttcgcggct cctaatcccg
    95641 cagggatatc gacgaaaata cgtaaaccta aatctgaaac ccgtaaaaga tctgtaagtg
    95701 aaaatatttc tttgaaattt agattagatc aacgtttata tgataaagct acatcaacct
    95761 cgatgaaacc ttttatggaa aatttagctt tatttcttaa tgctaattta aaaacatata
    95821 aaaataatac caattcggaa gtattatcag ttagtataca atctataaaa aatgtaagtt
    95881 ttcttataga ttattttaat aaatttcctt taataggaga taaacttact gattttaaaa
    95941 agtgagaaat agtatataat atgataatac ttaaacaaca tcttactgaa gaaggtagat
    96001 tgaaaataaa aaatctattg gttaaataga gctctagact tcgtctagcc ttaataataa
    96061 taatttaatg tatatgtgct ctctttaaat ttaacaaatt gctggaaaat cctaaaatta
    96121 ggctaatcag caggaaacta aaagacggat aaatatcttt tagggtcttc agagactaga
    96181 cattaaaaat taatgcgtta gtattcccta ccccctacgg ggcttaaggg agagacttct
    96241 ccttagcctg cgtacccgag acttctaatt tcgaataaat atgtatttca tatcccttac
    96301 gggatcagaa attagtattt catatccctt acgggatcag aaattagaag tgggtccgcc
    96361 tgggatatgt ccaggcggac ccaccactcc gtcgtcggcg gagagtacac ttcgttaggg
    96421 gactacagca agctctcctt ttaggaatac taacccatta attaaggtat agtccaaaaa
    96481 atatagaaat atatttataa tatctatcga catatttagg aaatcataca ttatcagtgc
    96541 aaaaaggatt aaatctagga gtaatactat ttatagtatc tgaaggttta ttttttgtag
    96601 ctatcttttg agcattcttc catagacaaa atgcattgtg gataagaacc aaactccggg
    96661 gaaaccctaa agctctaata actaagctat ctgtcgaaag acttatagtg gcctcattaa
    96721 ggactgaggg tatagtaaca tcattagaga ttattggctt aagccaatga atgggctatc
    96781 gcggatctaa atcagatagt tttatatctg taaaagagca acgagcagac ggttcttcaa
    96841 tattttctaa atattgtaag gtgtgctctg agagccaggg aaacttggtt tttatacatc
    96901 aacaaaaaga tgttaatact gttatatcta ctactactca tagagtacgt agtagatata
    96961 caaaaaatat tctatgtgct agtagcacga atatcattca aaaatcttta ttttctacca
    97021 atacctattc ccaattccca cagggaatta gggaatcggc atttaatact tcacctttaa
    97081 cattaaatcc taattatgta acagggttta ctgatggaga aggatgtttt tttgtaggga
    97141 ttaatcaaga cgtaaaattt aaaactggtt acagagtaaa agctacgttt caaataggtc
    97201 ttcatgaaaa agatctcgct ctgttggaac aaataagatt attctttggg gtaggtaaag
    97261 ttactaagtt gggagcagaa tctgttcaat acagagtatc aggtctagat gatttaaata
    97321 ctattattta tcattttgat aactaccctt tactaactcg taaacattct gattatatct
    97381 tctttaaaga agttataaat ttaatgaaac aaggtaaaca tcttacttta gaaggtttaa
    97441 acaggatagt atccattaaa tctacactaa ataatggtga attatctgac tctttaaatt
    97501 tagcctttcc aaatttaaaa ccagctttga gatcagaagt cccaagtaga gatatgcaag
    97561 atttacactg attagctggt tttactgatg ctgaaggatg tttcttcata gcattaaaga
    97621 aatcaccagc gtctaaacta ggtgaaactg cctgattaag gtttatttta actcaacata
    97681 gtagagataa agaacttttg gaaagtttaa tacaaacttt gaattgtggt agatacatag
    97741 ttaaaccaga ctgtggtgag tttatagttg aaaagtttac agatgttagg gataaaataa
    97801 ttccaatatt tgaaaagttt aaattgcgcc atgggggagc caaatcttta aattatgaag
    97861 attttaaaaa ggcggcactt cttataggta ataaagctca tttaactaga gaagggttag
    97921 atgaaataaa gaaaataaaa ggtagaatga ataaacaaag aaaagcagta ttaaataaag
    97981 gtgtataaaa tttaaatcca tataagtata cttatgttac tatgtagcat aagtatacaa
    98041 ataaataaaa aatgagtgca ttaacaccta ctgtagaatt aggagctcaa tgaccaccta
    98101 tgggtataga acctgtaaac ccgtttgaat taccattact taatacagta attttattat
    98161 ctagtggagc aactattact tatgcgcacc actcattaat aaaaggagaa agaaaaggag
    98221 ctttatatgg ttctatcttt acagttctat tagctttaat attcactttc tttcaagggg
    98281 tagaatatag cgtttcttca tttactatta gtgacggtgt atttggtaca tgtttcttct
    98341 tcggtactgg gttccatggc ttccacgtta ttataggtac aatattctta tcagtggctt
    98401 tatgaagaat atattcatac catttaacag accatcatca tcttggttat gaagctggaa
    98461 tattatattg acattttgta gatgtagttt gactattcct atacgtaaca atgtattact
    98521 gaggaagtta gttttaatct atagatatta atttaataaa aaaatatata taatttatta
    98581 cacttctaat ttcgaagaaa tacagcaagc tcgacataag ttatatatat aaagatttaa
    98641 tggtataagg gggttcgatt cccccaagat cttagaatta gctatgtaaa aacatggctt
    98701 tagttacaaa tctaacaaca ttaattgtta ttcttcttta aaaaatccag atagagcttc
    98761 tggactactc atcagcaagc tcaaaataat ttctaatagt tgagtagctt tagcttgcgc
    98821 agcacaacga ctaaaaaggt agattttcta tcttgcaaat tttgttgtat attatattac
    98881 atattataca aatgatatag tctaaacaat aatgagaatt attgctaata ttttttattt
    98941 gtacacgtca ttataggtac aatattctta tcagtggctt tatgaagaat atattcatac
    99001 catttaacag accatcatca tcttggttat gaagctggaa tattctactg acatttcgtt
    99061 gatgtagttt gacttttctt atacgtatct atgtattatt gaggttctta atttattata
    99121 ctggagggac tatccagaag aatgcccccc acttcgttgg gatagacgaa gtctcagcag
    99181 gctaaggata agctactaga aaaaaaatgt cttttttttt actgctgctg agacttcgtc
    99241 tatccaagga ggctagcttc gctagggaga ggctctccca catatttaca gccgataagt
    99301 ttaagtctta attaaggcgg taatctattt tatatagata aatttgataa aatattcttc
    99361 tggactactc atcagcaagc tcgagacttc gtctaccaga aaaaaaaaat aaagggatag
    99421 gcttcgccgc ttccttattt tttttttact gctcgagact tcgtctacgc aggagcaagc
    99481 tccaggatta gcactagcaa gatataattt tattgctatc ctaaatatta ggttaatata
    99541 agtataaaaa atacaatgta ttatcaactt ctagctacac ctgagatttt ctcgaatgga
    99601 tatttaacag gatccttaga tataattagc ataacagctt tattatgtgg tattttaata
    99661 ataattaata aaaaccctat tgtttcagta atatttctaa taggtttatt tgcaaatata
    99721 tcagtatatt taatattaat aggtcttaca tttataggtt tatcttattt aattgtttat
    99781 attggggcag tttcaatatt atttttattt atattaatgt taataaatat aagaacaagt
    99841 gaattacaaa gtaataatag aaatagtgta tctttaggtt tatttattac aatcctggca
    99901 aattttacta tattccaaat actaccttat tacatggcga tattaaataa ttacagtagt
    99961 aaattaaata ctatactata ttatttacct tgaaataaat ttagcgatat tttaaattat
   100021 attaataaaa acatagacat tacaaatgcg aatattatgt ttgtatcaag taatagttga
   100081 gataataata tggctgaaac agggcataca gcaactatag ggcatatatt atatacaagt
   100141 cacaatatgt gaatatttat ggctagtttt atattattat tagcgatgac tggtgctata
   100201 ataattacta ttaaaaacga gaaggcgatt cagtagtatt ccatatccct ttggttagac
   100261 gaagtctcag cgagctaagg aatcagcaag ctccgacccc tgccaagcag cattgcacaa
   100321 aattactatc ctccggatta ggcgatactt cgtctacgcc gacttaataa aagattaagt
   100381 atttcatagc aagctctatt ccctgacccc ctacgggggt agggaattag agcctgctgt
   100441 agacgaagtc tctccctatt tcttcgaaat tagagcttgc atatttcata tccccccttc
   100501 ggcgggatca gaaatcagta cacttcgtta gggaataagt agtatttcat agcagtattt
   100561 tttctgtgct tctgtgcgaa gcatacagaa aaaaattact aaaatactgc atatccctac
   100621 gggatcagaa atcagcgatg gacttcgttc tagcgaagct agccctagta aaaaattcat
   100681 ccgctttcgg tattgcctat tccctccgaa ggatgggata aaaaaaaaat atattttttt
   100741 ttatcccgga gggaataggc aataccctct agcaagctaa tagcaggaaa cggataaaga
   100801 aaaattagtt caatggtaga gcgattgttt tacacacaat aagttgaagg ttcaaatcct
   100861 tcatttttca gtattaaggg ttagaggagc agcagagctt gcgccactaa tccgagggtg
   100921 agaggaagaa agttcctctc acttaagagg aacgccagct gagcgagttg gctgattata
   100981 ccctataaga ttccttaact taaacggtag agtgcatttt tgataagaat gatatcagcg
   101041 ttcgattcgc tgaggaatta aagagaattg gccgagtggt ttaaggcggt aagcttgagt
   101101 cttattaggt tatattctag ccgcatccgt tcaaatcgga tattctctga agagtgtagt
   101161 ttaattggca aaataggaag cttcaacctt caaattcttg gttcaagtcc aagtactctt
   101221 gtttttttac ggattagggc cggcttgggt aggcacttcg tttgggacga agactagtta
   101281 tgttcgaatc ataataatcc gatgaatttt agaagtatta gagataaaaa aataaataaa
   101341 tttgtgggtt cggtaaaaaa aaataaagtt ctttattttt tttattgcgc ccactacata
   101401 taagcaagca tcgtgctagc taaa
//
