# Supplementary material for: First steps towards mitochondrial pan-genomics: detailed analysis of Fusarium graminearum mitogenomes
Source: PeerJ. 2018 Dec 19;6:e5963. doi: 10.7717/peerj.5963 (PMC6304159; doi:10.7717/peerj.5963)
Supplement: Supplemental Information 2 — Sequence data for BK010538–BK010547 [file peerj-06-5963-s004.zip › BK010542.gb]

LOCUS       BK010542               96199 bp    DNA     circular PLN 04-JUN-2018
DEFINITION  Fusarium graminearum strain INRA-159 mitochondrion, complete
            genome.
ACCESSION   
VERSION
DBLINK      BioProject: PRJNA295638
            BioSample: SRS1096138
            Sequence Read Archive: SRR2544634
KEYWORDS    TPA:assembly.
SOURCE      mitochondrion Fusarium graminearum (Gibberella zeae)
  ORGANISM  Fusarium graminearum
            Eukaryota; Fungi; Dikarya; Ascomycota; Pezizomycotina;
            Sordariomycetes; Hypocreomycetidae; Hypocreales; Nectriaceae;
            Fusarium.
REFERENCE   1  (bases 1 to 96199)
  AUTHORS   Brankovics,B., Zhang,H., van Diepeningen,A.D., van der Lee,T.A.,
            Waalwijk,C. and de Hoog,G.S.
  TITLE     GRAbB: Selective Assembly of Genomic Regions, a New Niche for
            Genomic Research
  JOURNAL   PLoS Comput. Biol. 12 (6), e1004753 (2016)
   PUBMED   27308864
  REMARK    Publication Status: Online-Only
REFERENCE   2  (bases 1 to 96199)
  AUTHORS   Brankovics,B., Kulik,T., Sawicki,J., Wolosz,K., Zhang,H., de
            Hoog,G.S., van der Lee,T.A.J., Waalwijk,C. and van Diepeningen,A.D.
  TITLE     First steps towards mitochondrial pan-genomics: Detailed analysis
            of Fusarium graminearum mitogenomes
  JOURNAL   Unpublished
REFERENCE   3  (bases 1 to 96199)
  AUTHORS   Brankovics,B., Kulik,T., Sawicki,J., Wolosz,K., Zhang,H., de
            Hoog,G.S., van der Lee,T.A.J., Waalwijk,C. and van Diepeningen,A.D.
  TITLE     Direct Submission
  JOURNAL   Submitted (30-MAY-2018) B.U. Biointeractions & Plant Health,
            Wageningen Plant Research, Droevendaalsesteeg 1, Wageningen,
            Gelderland 6708 PB, Netherlands
COMMENT     Bankit Comment: ALT EMAIL:balazs.brankovics@wur.nl.
            Bankit Comment: Submission Title:None.
            THIRD PARTY ANNOTATION DATABASE: This TPA record uses data from
            DDBJ/EMBL/GenBank entry SRR2544634
FEATURES             Location/Qualifiers
     source          1..96199
                     /organism="Fusarium graminearum"
                     /organelle="mitochondrion"
                     /mol_type="genomic DNA"
                     /strain="INRA-159"
                     /db_xref="taxon:5518"
     gene            289..5899
                     /gene="rnl"
     rRNA            join(289..2905,5333..5899)
                     /gene="rnl"
                     /product="16S ribosomal RNA"
     intron          2906..5332
                     /gene="rnl"
                     /note="group IA"
     gene            3476..4957
                     /gene="rps3"
     CDS             3476..4957
                     /gene="rps3"
                     /note="GO IDs: GO:0003735,GO:0005840,GO:0006412;
                     GENE3DG3DSA:3.30.1140.32"
                     /codon_start=1
                     /transl_table=4
                     /product="ribosomal protein S3"
                     /translation="MNKDGNVVFPATPGIVNFQAASSKGGQGKVSSKIYNNNLKQSKT
                     ILLKKKIGDIGITKYLPSFSKEWKNTIYSYNKNTLKNIPVNDLNINKIIKGYFNLYFK
                     DHKYTGSKFILLKRRRNLLRRIHVSNAEIKHTNNKAIITLYTLNREKNVLKKKYLKIN
                     KKISKKLIAKRYFLLYKENIEKIYKILGEYKDQYIFISDIIRKTKFIKYKLEYLNKFI
                     KLKDLYLKKVWGVILNQYARKYLKYLRKYDLLYSLNQYKFNRLVFLPKLSNILNKILG
                     KKIEYNIINLKSVAYHTDLFTNALALKLRKRRINYINSMFSILNRAYLPNINTIKERS
                     IIKGDQKMDLFQSKFKDLKIISNIVFPAMPEGIAGSLAPTSSLSKLLDGTYPSDINNG
                     IMHSSDANKENIHNTIYNSIGYKNMAGIRLEVKGRLTKRYRADRSIYSLKWKGGLKNV
                     DSSFRGLSSVLFRGNSKSNVTYSIAKSKRRIGAFAVKGWIGGK"
     gene            6020..6090
                     /gene="trnT(tgt)"
     tRNA            6020..6090
                     /gene="trnT(tgt)"
                     /product="tRNA-Thr"
                     /anticodon=(pos:6052..6054,aa:Thr,seq:tgt)
     gene            7027..7099
                     /gene="trnE(ttc)"
     tRNA            7027..7099
                     /gene="trnE(ttc)"
                     /product="tRNA-Glu"
                     /anticodon=(pos:7060..7062,aa:Glu,seq:ttc)
     gene            7101..7171
                     /gene="trnM(cat)"
                     /note="copy 1"
     tRNA            7101..7171
                     /gene="trnM(cat)"
                     /product="tRNA-Met"
                     /anticodon=(pos:7133..7135,aa:Met,seq:cat)
     gene            7172..7244
                     /gene="trnM(cat)"
                     /note="copy 2"
     tRNA            7172..7244
                     /gene="trnM(cat)"
                     /product="tRNA-Met"
                     /anticodon=(pos:7205..7207,aa:Met,seq:cat)
     gene            7710..7780
                     /gene="trnG(acc)"
     tRNA            7710..7780
                     /gene="trnG(acc)"
                     /product="tRNA-Gly"
                     /anticodon=(pos:7742..7744,aa:Gly,seq:acc)
     gene            7788..7870
                     /gene="trnL(taa)"
     tRNA            7788..7870
                     /gene="trnL(taa)"
                     /product="tRNA-Leu"
                     /anticodon=(pos:7822..7824,aa:Leu,seq:taa)
     gene            8596..8666
                     /gene="trnG(tcc)"
     tRNA            8596..8666
                     /gene="trnG(tcc)"
                     /product="tRNA-Gly"
                     /anticodon=(pos:8628..8630,aa:Gly,seq:tcc)
     gene            9687..15482
                     /gene="orf1931"
     CDS             9687..15482
                     /gene="orf1931"
                     /codon_start=1
                     /transl_table=4
                     /product="hypothetical protein"
                     /translation="MKKNMNLLLVRLFVRFPWSLHSDPSEGGRLRLSRDLQQYINLRT
                     FINRQKINRLSKNSIELISRYIFNIKLYQFLAVVFIHVAVTSIQIDLNLFLEVLNNLP
                     ENLGSSVGVPELAKNIKLDSNINYILCYSHRSLFGFRTYILMVLILFIIFPILFIIQN
                     YIFIILSILSVILVKALALNFYQKHFQFFYSGLPSHKKVDFREKLVHFITLIINNIGK
                     IIKHLFKMWIISIIIIYIFRYLLATMLLNIDDNNSFITTILILTLPLPMFFYLLNFIV
                     KYLKKESIEDKDYYLYNDYVVKRVNLYRITCTIIVNYLIQNYYSTIIISIIIKGFIVI
                     IITLFTICIIYGILRINKPGWRASHFVSRQSTISCSRVDPLSDGDSGVRASLTKCIPP
                     GERVGINKHEPIPLKSALDLAGSASYIAAFISLTPFLQEACNSGFSKFYFNEGNQRYY
                     EWKGIPFRMPGVVKCGPEPTINIMQVRKTEIALAKAAEEARNLHKVPDTDVGIYYRNL
                     DAAIEKEAAQNLNKEAVAKEGGASLSRYYRNIDETIKKKADYVPVTESVRQGLIKEYK
                     DKLNNSPIVNITWKLKYNEGIQRSQANFTVKPINYFYNTKFYGAVSLVLKGRLLIVNI
                     IRHDLPGCVFMPTYYLQNANVTDSSAKIRDITTTLESKYGIMLPQIGIDKVENRINGL
                     IIFTQAESIDNTSLFRVWRPSSYYMEPELKTVKNYYQEKSQNNLRIREFDTTDSIKFS
                     KDLKKVVGVQGEAIKIANNENFVIHEDRLAARKLAFFENTLDNEYRKLVEFYLTKGQK
                     ANPKDFMIWEEDGSDKSRLKFKDLMYKARSETKSAIQKDEYLLARPKGKEWDLVKFAE
                     RRMSRNDSNNEYMDNDCYYFKTRRDYPINRLLITRNQSHMTYFSMYKEGVAEGYKIRR
                     QMLGELDASINLPLEKSRAELIKKIASKLTRSEFTKFQNIYGVSINRLTFEFFQLKPT
                     DSKYFGINTTSTTFAPILDRNTDYELYSIIDVKNDSVKLPFVFKQGGMSNMTMPTHDY
                     NMLDNRDEVSIRRCMDFIYTNSDGNLTYQSDKDNFSVLAGVDKNYPYQSDMDNFSVVK
                     KKSVGFTKKAVDYKNKNPKSVKYTLDGFNNRFFRGKSISIELPFESIKLLDIIPHEYH
                     QISLGGERVNFDYEGEQRVKSSIPNTLVMKKTRKLNLEFTLLKQVYTTKGSNSKITLR
                     FTPTWPPDPSPNGDIEIPNLILQVANLNNDSTDLNPRTLEAHYVEYDLPSRRPTPSTN
                     LPNETPLHPSGSNEEEEDIYGYSGDEDNNAQNNREVASAVQASEQPPTVESPMELPFE
                     DSFADAPYPYEAESPKDNDNNSGSRKGRTAVASGDQVVEGEEIALISADDMTSEGDLA
                     FSPQFFIPESTPDSISSDNSSPINTQANQGMGEILESNLVNRDEPMQVDGDLYREVMN
                     NAVGEAVMESINPILLLPDLPTSNPEPVDTEDSPLSTEVSPLSMMSDSEFFELERQIA
                     SLKPSYLEADPGEVDGSGQDAADPEAIIISSDDSSSDSGDYGNNYSEASPITSLPGNR
                     AGQMADPEAIIRSSDDSSSEGVPTPPKETDFIARPLNTPVAEVIHDRTGTRLLTVDIH
                     TMLTVIGPPNAPEPRLWSVGNANYYLSMAPDFFYEHYPRGTEVMPPNNYPSQQINVYI
                     PPPMDKLRCESDGRIGEICICRAEFATVVPLVNYPRSSYIEGALFMKSVLSSEPLGDK
                     DLSDGFNLSDRLNFSSNSYTNAYFAPEPTPDTDSISSDNSSPINMQANQEEAGKPEVT
                     LISADDMTSEGDLAFSPQFFIPESTPDSISSDNSSPINTQANQGMGEILESNLVNRDE
                     PMQVDEDLYREVMNNVVGEATMETINPILLLPDLPTSNPEPVDTEDSPLSTEDSPLSM
                     MSDSEFFELEREISKLGKSIGRDKKGQSSYK"
     gene            15539..15610
                     /gene="trnA(tgc)"
     tRNA            15539..15610
                     /gene="trnA(tgc)"
                     /product="tRNA-Ala"
                     /anticodon=(pos:15572..15574,aa:Ala,seq:tgc)
     gene            15909..15981
                     /gene="trnF(gaa)"
     tRNA            15909..15981
                     /gene="trnF(gaa)"
                     /product="tRNA-Phe"
                     /anticodon=(pos:15942..15944,aa:Phe,seq:gaa)
     gene            16329..16401
                     /gene="trnK(ttt)"
     tRNA            16329..16401
                     /gene="trnK(ttt)"
                     /product="tRNA-Lys"
                     /anticodon=(pos:16362..16364,aa:Lys,seq:ttt)
     gene            16846..16928
                     /gene="trnL(tag)"
     tRNA            16846..16928
                     /gene="trnL(tag)"
                     /product="tRNA-Leu"
                     /anticodon=(pos:16879..16881,aa:Leu,seq:tag)
     gene            17250..17321
                     /gene="trnQ(ttg)"
     tRNA            17250..17321
                     /gene="trnQ(ttg)"
                     /product="tRNA-Gln"
                     /anticodon=(pos:17283..17285,aa:Gln,seq:ttg)
     gene            17763..17835
                     /gene="trnH(gtg)"
     tRNA            17763..17835
                     /gene="trnH(gtg)"
                     /product="tRNA-His"
                     /anticodon=(pos:17796..17798,aa:His,seq:gtg)
     gene            18294..18366
                     /gene="trnM(cat)"
                     /note="copy 3"
     tRNA            18294..18366
                     /gene="trnM(cat)"
                     /product="tRNA-Met"
                     /anticodon=(pos:18328..18330,aa:Met,seq:cat)
     gene            18421..26191
                     /gene="nad2"
     CDS             join(18421..18798,20205..20588,22054..22479,24083..24526,
                     26159..26191)
                     /gene="nad2"
                     /codon_start=1
                     /transl_table=4
                     /product="NADH dehydrogenase subunit 2"
                     /translation="MIILSIILVLLSNAVNIRRDISILFNRIAILILIYCILHDISSL
                     AVVTKGVGLHGGLLLMTNITQIFHIFIFLVSILILQLTSFYPRKVWVSEYSSLKDLLL
                     YKFIYYNTKIINKMGEHFKIIEYPLIILFVITGAVLLMSTNDLVSIFLAIELQSYGLY
                     ILSTIYRNSELSTTGGLIYFLLGGLSSCFILLGTSLLYANSGTTNLDGLYIITSISDL
                     STNLWYTPYYINLSLVIFTIGFLFKVSAAPFHFWSPDVYDAIPTIVTTFVAIIAKISI
                     FILLLQLVYYTNSSFSEMSWTFILLISSLFSLIIGTVVGLTQFRIKRLFAYSTISHVG
                     FILLALGISSVESTQAFIFYLTQYSISNLNAFVILIAIGFSLYCYISENKEHEELMDK
                     NNSPIQLVTQLKGYFYINPFLAISLAITIFSFVGVPPLIGFFGKQMVLSAALDKGLIF
                     LSLIAILTSVIGGVYYLGIVKEMFFSLPEYKINPLLETLTLRGNVVDDNQKIIKQLKF
                     NYKNIAISSPISFVISIITLVILLFLFMNKEWLSMGTILVQILFNN"
     exon            18421..18798
                     /gene="nad2"
                     /number=1
     intron          18799..20204
                     /gene="nad2"
                     /note="group IC2"
     gene            18820..20097
                     /gene="iorf425"
     CDS             18820..20097
                     /gene="iorf425"
                     /note="GO IDs: GO:0004519; GENE3D G3DSA:3.10.28.10;PANTHER
                     PTHR36181,PTHR36181:SF2; PFAM PF00961;
                     SUPERFAMILYSSF55608"
                     /codon_start=1
                     /transl_table=4
                     /product="LAGLIDADG endonuclease"
                     /translation="MFQLLRDKLSNSGEALKLLIPNLVELYRGGWTNYSCMVTSQKIL
                     EKGMGNRGSKSTVFVRKLYTVVKEQRVDGSCNGLVINPLLRCTLRGFERISWYGIPSN
                     QILIKRYYTTNDSNTNIESEISTINKESFKLNPWFITGFTDGDGSFTISTSKKKSGTG
                     WKIHPTFTIGLDIKDLDILIQFKAYFNAGKIYKSKRGIIYYTIGSTKDLLKHVLPHFD
                     KYPLSSLKLKDYLVFKRILLLMQKGEHQSLSGLFKIFSERANLNKGLPKVVEEEYPDL
                     KPAVIPELKIAPTINPDWLAGFITAEASFFISIYPSKDRKVGYAVSLVFSLSQHAKDL
                     DLLKRIADSLECGIVRKHKSREAVELVITKSEDINQKLTPLLSKHTLSGVKLLDFERF
                     KKASILINSKAHLTSEGIKLIKDIKDTMYNRGL"
     exon            20205..20588
                     /gene="nad2"
                     /number=2
     intron          20589..22053
                     /gene="nad2"
                     /note="group IC2"
     gene            20610..21485
                     /gene="iorf291"
     CDS             20610..21485
                     /gene="iorf291"
                     /note="GO IDs: GO:0004519; GENE3D G3DSA:3.10.28.10;PANTHER
                     PTHR36181,PTHR36181:SF2; PFAM PF00961;
                     SUPERFAMILYSSF55608"
                     /codon_start=1
                     /transl_table=4
                     /product="LAGLIDADG endonuclease"
                     /translation="MSTYVGCKLSNSREPLKLLVLSHIWKCMSGWINYSGIVTSQKMS
                     ENKMGNRGSKSVIHETKQSCIIVKEQRVNGSWCGINIPHLRYTLVGFGRSYQVKTLSN
                     QIIQRQFYSSESNLDNSQLRQDPWFISGFSDAEGCFMVLVRKSPKSKLGWQIEANFTI
                     NLHVRDLDLLKLIQSFSFASHYFGVGRIGKERNGCRDFTIGSLDQIITKVIPHFDKYP
                     LKTNKYSDYLLFKQVVMMMQRGEHLTAEGLQKIIGIRASLNRGLTPLLLEAFPNTVAL
                     VRPLLPPLKNVKLDP"
     exon            22054..22479
                     /gene="nad2"
                     /number=3
     intron          22480..24082
                     /gene="nad2"
                     /note="group IC2"
     gene            22513..23763
                     /gene="iorf416"
     CDS             22513..23763
                     /gene="iorf416"
                     /note="GO IDs: GO:0004519; GENE3D G3DSA:3.10.28.10;PANTHER
                     PTHR36181; PFAM PF00961; SUPERFAMILY SSF55608"
                     /codon_start=1
                     /transl_table=4
                     /product="LAGLIDADG endonuclease"
                     /translation="MWPNSGDVLKLLVPSCSRKATSGSINHWCTVTSHKIIERAMDYR
                     GSKSTVRVRKLYTVVKEQRVDGHRCINLMHLRYALMGFERNYQIRILSKQLIMPSLRR
                     SYTSLSVNPNLKSTATGTLNPLFLTGFSDAESNFTVRIFKSNTVKVGWCVQPVFQIEL
                     HKKDLNVLEKISSFLGVGKIYHKEESSIYMVQSLRDIDVIINHFEKYPLLTKKLEDFQ
                     LFSQIVTLIHKKEHLTITGWHKIISLRASMNKGLSTFMKTTFPDIIPATRPSRSDEEL
                     INSKIDPYWMAGFVAGEGCFSIRITKSLTLKTGYQVQLRFNVTQHSIDKVFMNSLVAF
                     WGCGKVFLRFRENKVDFQILKLKDLTDKVIPLFQSISLQGVKSKDFADFCKAVDIMKV
                     KGHLTNEGLDQIRRLKAGMNRGRE"
     exon            24083..24526
                     /gene="nad2"
                     /number=4
     intron          24527..26158
                     /gene="nad2"
                     /note="group IA"
     gene            24725..25777
                     /gene="iorf350"
     CDS             24725..25777
                     /gene="iorf350"
                     /note="GO IDs: GO:0004519; GENE3D G3DSA:3.10.28.10;PANTHER
                     PTHR36181; PFAM PF00961; SUPERFAMILY SSF55608"
                     /codon_start=1
                     /transl_table=4
                     /product="LAGLIDADG endonuclease"
                     /translation="MIMKNYKFNELAVLRINLDKLRFFSTHTVRSRQAVNIEHINNYI
                     SNINNNDDEVVPINPWFVTGFTDAEGSFMIHLEKNKDKWRVRPTFQIKLDIRDLSLLE
                     EIKIYFNNTGSINTSNKECVYKVRSLKDISIIISHFDKYNLITQKKADFELFKLIINK
                     LNSQEHLSYEVGATVLQEIISIRASMNLGLSSSVKEDFPHIIPVIRPLIENMVIPHPE
                     WMAGFVSGEGSFSVYTTSDDKYVSLSFRVSQHNKDKQLLKSFVDFFGCGGFNYHNKGN
                     KAVIFVTRKFEDINDKIIPLFNEYKIKGVKYKDFKDWSLVAKMIESKSHLTTNGYKEI
                     CKIKENMNSYRKSSVN"
     exon            26159..26191
                     /gene="nad2"
                     /number=5
     gene            26192..28049
                     /gene="nad3"
     CDS             join(26192..26281,27726..28049)
                     /gene="nad3"
                     /codon_start=1
                     /transl_table=4
                     /product="NADH dehydrogenase subunit 3"
                     /translation="MSSVTFLFVFVTILTIVFLLLNFILAPHNPYQEKYSIFECGFHS
                     FLGQNRTQFGVKFFIFALVYLLLDLEILVIYPYGISVYENGIYGLIVVLIFIGIITAG
                     FVFELGKNALKIDSRQSNNYFYKSKKFINMFTEHK"
     exon            26192..26281
                     /gene="nad3"
                     /number=1
     intron          26282..27725
                     /gene="nad3"
                     /note="group IC2"
     gene            26291..27553
                     /gene="iorf420"
     CDS             26291..27553
                     /gene="iorf420"
                     /note="GO IDs: GO:0004519; GENE3D G3DSA:3.10.28.10;PANTHER
                     PTHR36181; PFAM PF00961; SUPERFAMILY SSF55608"
                     /codon_start=1
                     /transl_table=4
                     /product="LAGLIDADG endonuclease"
                     /translation="MGKSINWGKLPNSGEPLKLLVLSHIWKCMSGWINYSGIVTSQKM
                     SENKMGDRGSKSVIHETKQSCIIVKEQRVDGSCNAGKSALLKCTLVDFKRSYQIKIPS
                     NPIILTRNFSTLVGELASLEQSSLPPKLDPSYVTGFTDGEGSFILTIIKDNKYKLGWR
                     VACRFVISLHKKDLVLLNSLKNFFNTGSVFLMGKGAAQYRVESLTGLSIIINHFDRYP
                     LNTKKQADYMLFKLAYNLIINKSHLTEKGLSELVSLKAVMNNGLKDELKIAYPNITPV
                     LRPEIPLSLNIDPLWLAGFTDAEGCFSVVVFKSKTSKIGEAVKLSFIITQSVRDEFLI
                     KSLIEYLGCGYTSLDGRGAIDFKVSDFSSLKNIIIPFYDKYYIHGNKSLDFKDFSRVV
                     TLMENKKHLTKQGLDEIKKIRNAMNTNR"
     exon            27726..28049
                     /gene="nad3"
                     /number=2
     gene            28748..30045
                     /gene="atp9"
     CDS             join(28748..28928,30002..30045)
                     /gene="atp9"
                     /codon_start=1
                     /transl_table=4
                     /product="ATP synthase 9"
                     /translation="MVEASKLIGAGLATIGLAGAGVGIGVVFGCLIIGVARNPSLKNQ
                     LFSYSILGFAFSEATALFALMMALLLLYVV"
     exon            28748..28928
                     /gene="atp9"
                     /number=1
     intron          28929..30001
                     /gene="atp9"
                     /note="group IA"
     gene            29145..29993
                     /gene="iorf282"
     CDS             29145..29993
                     /gene="iorf282"
                     /note="GO IDs: GO:0003677,GO:0004519; CDD cd10445;
                     GENE3DG3DSA:1.10.10.10,G3DSA:3.40.1440.10;
                     PFAMPF01541,PF07453,PF07460; PROSITE_PROFILES PS50164;
                     SMARTSM00465,SM00496; SUPERFAMILY SSF64496,SSF82771;
                     TIGRFAMTIGR01453"
                     /codon_start=1
                     /transl_table=4
                     /product="GIY-YIG endonuclease"
                     /translation="MIFKVYMAFYLILKFNFICRKISTKINNTTFNSPSSQNPIKTYY
                     DPLNEREIIRKDNNGKIGVYVWQNKINNKMYVGSGDPLYLRLSDYYQLWYLKHKDNLY
                     IVRSLNKYSMSSFILHIMEYSDSDNVIKCEQKWIDILKPEYNLTPLAGSTKGFKHSLE
                     AKDKMRIAATGRKHTDEVKDLMSKNRQGLNNSFYNKTHTPETIEKLRNIAQNRTHLPV
                     KGLDVEITDIETKITTTYSSVREAASYLNSDIKTLLRREKSQLIKGTNKPYKNKYIIT
                     IIRGNN"
     exon            30002..30045
                     /gene="atp9"
                     /number=2
     gene            30574..35809
                     /gene="cox2"
     CDS             join(30574..30681,32148..32267,33427..33849,35711..35809)
                     /gene="cox2"
                     /codon_start=1
                     /transl_table=4
                     /product="cytochrome c oxidase subunit II"
                     /translation="MKHLFNTFINFDAPMPWGIYFQDSATPQMEGLVELHDNIMYYLV
                     LILFAVGWILFSIMKNFASTKTQISHKYLNHGTLIELIWTITPAVILILIAFPSFKLL
                     YLMDEVNDPSMTILAEGHQWYWSYQYPDFIDSNEEFIEFDSYIVPDSDLEDGGLRMLE
                     VDNRVIVPELTHIRFVITSGDVIHSFACPSLGIKCDAYPGRLNQVSVFINREGVFYGQ
                     CSEICGILHSSMPIVIESVNIDKFVHWLYSV"
     exon            30574..30681
                     /gene="cox2"
                     /number=1
     intron          30682..32147
                     /gene="cox2"
                     /note="group IC2"
     gene            31126..32055
                     /gene="iorf309"
     CDS             31126..32055
                     /gene="iorf309"
                     /note="GO IDs: GO:0004519; GENE3D G3DSA:3.10.28.10;PANTHER
                     PTHR36181,PTHR36181:SF2; PFAM PF00961;
                     SUPERFAMILYSSF55608"
                     /codon_start=1
                     /transl_table=4
                     /product="LAGLIDADG endonuclease"
                     /translation="MDKYMENPSNNKSKLNPHYVTGFSDGESCFHLSIGKNSKYKIGY
                     YVNPGFTIVLHKKDELLLRSIQSFFGGIGNLKVLPNIVQYRVFSLKDLDIILNHFDNY
                     PLITKKHTDFLLFKEALALIKNKEHLTIEGFNKIIALKSSMNLGLPEVLKESFPDILG
                     RKIEPFDLPSVLNPYWVAGFTDGEGCFWIKTLKAVGGAAPNKEGLRSVIGFQISQHSR
                     DLPLMEKFISFFECGRLEQTGSAYSLVVTKLSLINEKIIPFYMAYPILGSKSEDFKDW
                     CRAVQLKNHKAHLTPQGLKEILNIKSSINSSRK"
     exon            32148..32267
                     /gene="cox2"
                     /number=2
     intron          32268..33426
                     /gene="cox2"
                     /note="group IB"
     gene            32274..33152
                     /gene="iorf292"
     CDS             32274..33152
                     /gene="iorf292"
                     /note="GO IDs: GO:0003677,GO:0004519; CDD cd10445;
                     GENE3DG3DSA:1.10.10.10,G3DSA:3.40.1440.10;
                     PFAMPF01541,PF07453,PF07460; PROSITE_PROFILES PS50164;
                     SMARTSM00465,SM00496,SM00497; SUPERFAMILY
                     SSF64496,SSF82771;TIGRFAM TIGR01453"
                     /codon_start=1
                     /transl_table=4
                     /product="GIY-YIG endonuclease"
                     /translation="MPTQKCFKLELAPSIYKFFYNHRSYSTTSSSPISSVKFYEDAFS
                     MRKLIIKDNKDKSGIYKWTNKITKDIYIGQSISLAKRFIRYFNLSYLKNRETLVISRA
                     LIKYGYSNFSLEILEYCDIANLTEREQYYMDKLNPRYNTLKIAGSSSGHKLSEETKTK
                     ISKSLKGVYIQEKSALYGRTHTEETKALMSSNNSNENNPFFGKTHSLETKELMRQKAL
                     GRKHSEETLLKMSTSRGHLVYIHEKCDSEGFKLIGSFVSIRKAAKFLDISANTVRLYI
                     NSGEIFKDRYKFTGER"
     exon            33427..33849
                     /gene="cox2"
                     /number=3
     intron          33850..35710
                     /gene="cox2"
                     /note="group IC1"
     gene            34292..35659
                     /gene="iorf455"
     CDS             34292..35659
                     /gene="iorf455"
                     /note="GENE3D G3DSA:1.10.10.10,G3DSA:3.40.1440.10;
                     PFAMPF01541; PROSITE_PROFILES PS50164; SMART
                     SM00465,SM00497;SUPERFAMILY SSF82771"
                     /codon_start=1
                     /transl_table=4
                     /product="GIY-YIG endonuclease"
                     /translation="MHGTTSRSVFNNHLLSDKRIGLSTIAALPLTRHFSSIRSLVNNS
                     EALASDHINSGKPTTLSVINKVLLNQNLVVTDSKLKELLKVEGVEIELPISTPKGKEL
                     LAELTGKSKYKGFSGVYMFIHKNTGDKYVGSSNLLRRRMDYYFNGDYPLAGKFLPLLY
                     KEGLEAFKLRIFKLDSNKFSSQDALILEQFYLLDKEFNLNTLRVVNAGSSKGDPVYVY
                     DLTCSILYYHAKSRIELKRVLNIHTETSKKYVDSKLPYLNKFLLLSYPIPTALTSDIS
                     LEELLGIMQDERKDTYKLGTRTSIPVELEIKEGNTFVSEASKGHTLKFDSLTSCMEYL
                     RGLGLIIKRDTLTKYIKIEKVFHNFLCKYSDKTLPKNFDEIGLIIDEYKKLKVDTDSL
                     IINRKNKPILVKGGAKLHMDKEFDSITEAIKHFDNLNIKLDSKTLYLRLKDGKIYKDY
                     YFTYK"
     exon            35711..35809
                     /gene="cox2"
                     /number=4
     gene            36247..36317
                     /gene="trnR(acg)"
     tRNA            36247..36317
                     /gene="trnR(acg)"
                     /product="tRNA-Arg"
                     /anticodon=(pos:36279..36281,aa:Arg,seq:acg)
     gene            36598..36668
                     /gene="trnR(tcg)"
     tRNA            36598..36668
                     /gene="trnR(tcg)"
                     /product="tRNA-Arg"
                     /anticodon=(pos:36630..36632,aa:Arg,seq:tcg)
     gene            36962..37036
                     /gene="trnY(ata)"
     tRNA            36962..37036
                     /gene="trnY(ata)"
                     /product="tRNA-Tyr"
                     /anticodon=(pos:36995..36997,aa:Tyr,seq:ata)
     gene            37110..39367
                     /gene="nad4L"
     CDS             join(37110..37348,39337..39367)
                     /gene="nad4L"
                     /codon_start=1
                     /transl_table=4
                     /product="NADH dehydrogenase 4L"
                     /translation="MSLTLLLFLIGILGFVFNRKNLILMLISIEIMLLSITFLILVSS
                     VNIDDIIGQTYAIYIIVVAGAESAIGLAILVAFYRLRGSIRIEYK"
     exon            37110..37348
                     /gene="nad4L"
                     /number=1
     intron          37349..39336
                     /gene="nad4L"
                     /note="group IC1"
     gene            37374..38405
                     /gene="iorf343"
     CDS             37374..38405
                     /gene="iorf343"
                     /note="GO IDs: GO:0004519; GENE3D G3DSA:3.10.28.10;PANTHER
                     PTHR36181; PFAM PF00961; SUPERFAMILY SSF55608"
                     /codon_start=1
                     /transl_table=4
                     /product="LAGLIDADG endonuclease"
                     /translation="MNRASTSNIQSLNRVSDLRKVNSYPFKVPGTFIRNYSTTRVMSL
                     HPWFVTGFTDAEGCFWIGVRNDPRNKTGWCVQAFFQIALHKKDVALLNNIQSYFGGIG
                     TVAVRGDRCYFIVSSLKQIIKVIIPHFDAHPLITNKLVDYRLWKSIISIMEAKRHLTV
                     EGLNEIIRMKSSLNLGLSDEIQDAFAETLSTNPNQERSWNPAESIPHGMWMAGFTSGE
                     GSFFVNIFKSTHHRVGYQVRLGFEIAQHIRDELTMATFTSFFNCGIISRYSEDMVKYR
                     CTKFSDLNTLIIPFFKEYLPLGNKLLDFEDFGQVALLLENKAHLTEEGLNSIRKIKAV
                     ACLMNSLRK"
     exon            39337..39367
                     /gene="nad4L"
                     /number=2
     gene            39367..42367
                     /gene="nad5"
     CDS             join(39367..40083,41096..42367)
                     /gene="nad5"
                     /codon_start=1
                     /transl_table=4
                     /product="NADH dehydrogenase subunit 5"
                     /translation="MYLSIIILPLLGSIVSGFFGRKVGVTGSRILGCLSIMITTILAI
                     ISFFEVGFNNNPVSINLFKWLDNESFNMVWNFQFDSLTVSMLIPVLIISSLVHFYSIG
                     YMSSDPHNQRFFSYLSLFTFMMIILVTGNNYLVMFVGWEGVGVCSYLLVSFWFTRIAA
                     NQSSLSAFLTNRVGDAFLMIGMFILLWTLGTLDYSTVFSLAPYINENITTIIGICLLI
                     GAMAKSSQVGLHIWLPMAMEGPTPVSALIHAATMVTAGVYLLIRSSPLIEYSAVVLAI
                     CLWLGATTTVFSSLIGLFQQDIKKIIAYSTMSQLGMMVIAIGLSSYNVAIFHLINHAF
                     YKGLLFLGAGAVIHAVVDNQDLRKYGGLISFLPLTYSVILIASLSLVAFPFMTGFYSK
                     DFILESAYGQYHFSSIDVYVIAVIGAIFTTLYSVKVIYLTFLTNPNGPVNYYRNAHES
                     DIFISLPLVVLAIFSIYFGYITRDIFIGLGSGFFVDNSIFIHPVHEIMIDTEFGVPTI
                     FKLIPFILTVSFSALAIIYSEFMPNIISNFKLSNLGYYIYGFFNQRFLVEFFYNKYIV
                     NSVLEIGGQTTKVLDKGSIESIGPYGFGVILTKASKIISSLSNGVVTNYALYILIGIC
                     FYLSIFTFVQVVDDVVNSITIASLVILMLHKDRSLISN"
     exon            39367..40083
                     /gene="nad5"
                     /number=1
     intron          40084..41095
                     /gene="nad5"
                     /note="group IB"
     gene            40084..40992
                     /gene="iorf302"
     CDS             40084..40992
                     /gene="iorf302"
                     /note="GO IDs: GO:0004519; GENE3D G3DSA:3.10.28.10;PANTHER
                     PTHR36181; PFAM PF00961; SUPERFAMILY SSF55608"
                     /codon_start=1
                     /transl_table=4
                     /product="LAGLIDADG endonuclease"
                     /translation="MVTGALLKFHYMRGHPLTLKSTSYFVAIGKIFNVGQSAGNLYNI
                     QGSSETIRETIKIDNTFKWWLIGFAEGDGYFGVDKKGYLTFKVTQSTTDCQVLFFIKK
                     SLGFGSVSLQSKSSKTHQYRVRDKNNLIKIINIFNGNLITKAKIAQFKLFLEAFNNKY
                     NTDITFIECNKKVTLDNAWLSGFTDGEGCFTASAYLSKATNKHIVTVRYVISQKNDIE
                     FSQYLAELINGYITYIKSYDGYNTVVNHSKLNIILNYIKSYPLKTKKHVSYLRWLKVY
                     ELVKDKHHHNPEGIEIIKSLIKLINK"
     exon            41096..42367
                     /gene="nad5"
                     /number=2
     gene            43887..44264
                     /gene="orf125"
     CDS             43887..44264
                     /gene="orf125"
                     /codon_start=1
                     /transl_table=4
                     /product="hypothetical protein"
                     /translation="MKLFFCNSNVSSKLGFKPSFSRFFSGFTSKELIVNSDINNVLLY
                     DGNNFKAVLFLPSLVAFLNLIEAMKTDSINNNLSLILEFKDFYLSLTNILKQLEPGKY
                     SFGGTPLLLSKIFRWLLFNWMLY"
     gene            45937..55837
                     /gene="cob"
     CDS             join(45937..46214,48441..48555,50800..50896,52164..52179,
                     53241..53513,55444..55837)
                     /gene="cob"
                     /codon_start=1
                     /transl_table=4
                     /product="cytochrome b"
                     /translation="MRILKNHPLLKLANGYLIDASQPSNISYLWNFGSLLLLCLVIQI
                     VTGVTLAMHYNPSVLEAFNSVEHIMRDVNNGWLVRYLHSNTASAFFFLVYLHIGRGIY
                     YASYRAPRTLTWVIGTIILIVMIVTGFLGYVLPYGQMSLWGATVITNLISAVPWIGQD
                     IVEFIWGGFSVNNATLNRFFALHFVLPFILAALVLMHMIALHDTAGSSNPLGVPVYYD
                     RMPMAPYFLFKDLITIFIFIFVLGIFVFFMPNVLGDSDNYIMANPMQTPPAIVPEWYL
                     LPFYAILRSIPNKLLGVIAMLAAILIILILPKADLGLTKGLQFRPLSKAAFYVFLVNF
                     LILMQIGAKHVESPFIEIGQLSTALYFSHFLFILPAVSILENTLVDLELQNNAKNI"
     exon            45937..46214
                     /gene="cob"
                     /number=1
     intron          46215..48440
                     /gene="cob"
                     /note="group IC1"
     gene            46216..47682
                     /gene="iorf488"
     CDS             46216..47682
                     /gene="iorf488"
                     /note="GO IDs: GO:0004519; COILS Coil;
                     GENE3DG3DSA:3.10.28.10; PANTHER PTHR36181; PFAM PF00961;
                     SMARTSM00497; SUPERFAMILY SSF55608"
                     /codon_start=1
                     /transl_table=4
                     /product="LAGLIDADG endonuclease"
                     /translation="MICVDFVYFFLCNPLFTSNKPCIKYLATKDARLKSSKAQLPLFA
                     LRKYSRALSSKSGIHNIVTSSHSKIGDIACETAPTHKPENLAFLSDEEFGEWFRGFVD
                     AEGCFSIQTVKNHFKFIFTFCLHIDETPLIKYIIQRLGVGAFSLRESSVNFTVSSKDA
                     LLVIFGVLDKRPLNTSKNLNYLAFRQAYDLYFYRESVNISSELSQEIVTLKDKMNKKR
                     VEFKQSTDHKIHITPYWLLGFVEGEGYFSTNKTDYSLKFGIGQTSQEIIVLEAIQKYF
                     LALPTAKNYVERNNTNLVSLATYNQAKGRDYKAMAQLVITQRYFISNVIIPFFDKLTW
                     LSKKFKDYVDWKLILDLINHGWHFTEEGKKLISLITQGMNNYRLSNNTTSEEDTSRAD
                     VKERALKLLSSPSNFEVQANGKILIKSLGTYLKGRGNVGVNVLNTKGEIVFKFNSIKD
                     CALFFNVHTRTINRRLDKGSLVEHDNQNLVFQRDVRLP"
     exon            48441..48555
                     /gene="cob"
                     /number=2
     intron          48556..50799
                     /gene="cob"
                     /note="group ID"
     gene            48565..49434
                     /gene="iorf289"
     CDS             48565..49434
                     /gene="iorf289"
                     /note="GO IDs: GO:0003677,GO:0004519; CDD cd10445;
                     GENE3DG3DSA:1.10.10.10,G3DSA:3.40.1440.10;
                     PFAMPF01541,PF07453,PF07460; PROSITE_PROFILES PS50164;
                     SMARTSM00465,SM00497; SUPERFAMILY SSF64496,SSF82771;
                     TIGRFAMTIGR01453"
                     /codon_start=1
                     /transl_table=4
                     /product="GIY-YIG endonuclease"
                     /translation="MAQNDYNNNKITTTTTFNDKRYYSTSRNNKEETSFPRINKFLLA
                     KNLNPVFIYHNLNEDSVRKNIAKETKGLSGIYMILNKETLSYYIGSASTDRINSRFSK
                     HLIYLNGSKIVKNSVNKYGLHNFVFIVLELFPEIVNQENNKKLLDLEDFYLKSLLPDY
                     NILTEAGSSFGYKHTEVNRIKMKANYSEKGREEIGSLNRGKTLSSETIETMRQSALNR
                     KPLDYTEQGVLNMKKNSKPIIVKELNNTVYGEFNSIVEAAEALNCSTKTIQRTLKSPS
                     KRLKRRWIVDYVK"
     gene            49959..50642
                     /gene="iorf227"
     CDS             49959..50642
                     /gene="iorf227"
                     /codon_start=1
                     /transl_table=4
                     /product="hypothetical protein"
                     /translation="MMIEFYDLIINMGYTPGIETLRNTTFSGQDLKSAFCEALSSHNY
                     NLRQAKKLVLDLCFNRDTVRLNFLLGYRDEGVMNYILEIANKHREFYPLTRKLINQYL
                     YNLTEDIAYSYIEFYQDNVVRYLFLPDEADKFIAMVRESPILKHIYYVDAGSKVRSPG
                     FGVAKSNLLLQSEVFKYETAEMFSKIRNLGRADIGQMDMIEIPYEGNVMRAIRKDEAW
                     RVLKAANFL"
     exon            50800..50896
                     /gene="cob"
                     /number=3
     intron          50897..52163
                     /gene="cob"
                     /note="group IA"
     gene            50908..51846
                     /gene="iorf312"
     CDS             50908..51846
                     /gene="iorf312"
                     /note="GO IDs: GO:0004519; GENE3D G3DSA:3.10.28.10;PANTHER
                     PTHR36181; PFAM PF00961; SUPERFAMILY SSF55608"
                     /codon_start=1
                     /transl_table=4
                     /product="LAGLIDADG endonuclease"
                     /translation="MINLCLGIITLFLMYGAMRTYLLYLKVYTKETSLPTIGTIHKNA
                     LKKSNKTLRLDKQEYISIPSSFLAFLAGLIDGDGYIQISKTPKGFITMKLVISLHLED
                     ISTLEYIHSVLKLGKINIYKDLKSPTCKLVINKTDLQEVLFPLFIYNNIFFLTNTRID
                     QFNLAMYILRNDIKLQSEISEVKNVPFVFEIPKSPVDYTLLPFFKNWIVGFTCSEGSF
                     FIKKNNDGCFQLKQRIHSDLFEAFKLIFSTNRKIDSTNNYNQFGVSSKSDVQKVINYF
                     SFSGLHPLVGLKYIQYEKWLNNLRASSRYSKLNYPK"
     exon            52164..52179
                     /gene="cob"
                     /number=4
     intron          52180..53240
                     /gene="cob"
                     /note="group IB"
     gene            52211..53140
                     /gene="iorf309"
     CDS             52211..53140
                     /gene="iorf309"
                     /note="GO IDs: GO:0004519; GENE3D G3DSA:3.10.28.10;PANTHER
                     PTHR36181,PTHR36181:SF2; PFAM PF00961;
                     SUPERFAMILYSSF55608"
                     /codon_start=1
                     /transl_table=4
                     /product="LAGLIDADG endonuclease"
                     /translation="MLKILLNAGTSPILGFAYDLFLLFLTIICVKIAMTWRQSAGVRS
                     IHTSEASQRLHAEDLTYAYLVGLFEGDGFFSITKKGKYLTYELGIELSIKDVQLIYKI
                     KALLGIGVVSFRKRNEVEMVSLRIRDKKHLKNFILPIFDKYPMFSNKQYDYLRFRSAL
                     LSGIIYSEDLPEYTRSNVPLNSVESILDKSYFSAWLVGFIEAEGCFSIYKLKKDNDYL
                     VASFDIAQKDGDILIKAISKYLSFTTTVYLDKYDCSRLKVTSVRSIENTINFLDRAPV
                     KLMGNKRLQYLLWIKQLRTISRYAEKIKIPSIY"
     exon            53241..53513
                     /gene="cob"
                     /number=5
     intron          53514..55443
                     /gene="cob"
                     /note="group IC1"
     gene            53887..55305
                     /gene="iorf472"
     CDS             53887..55305
                     /gene="iorf472"
                     /note="GO IDs: GO:0004519; GENE3D
                     G3DSA:3.10.28.10;SUPERFAMILY SSF55608"
                     /codon_start=1
                     /transl_table=4
                     /product="homing endonuclease"
                     /translation="MVRRNCYLITFYTFLKTESYISSFYQNNSLLTESADSLKPARVG
                     KVGNKEMTLYEVKSLFQTIKNSDPSYEGSEKEFGLLANGFWQAEGYIGGIFRSELNFY
                     PICSATQLFSEESAKFFIRLDKALCNKGTFSITLNSFGKFVIAYRLSGWDTFFSVFVP
                     YFYMQYGEKYRAILKLKKIYELKDYIKHHSSDDKAKVLLVSLVYSLTAHSPRYKVSLE
                     EKLISLNLDQGLLKELPLYKENDVKPSFLFILGFFLGDGTLHLKLEWKDKNSTVVIVP
                     LFNIIQSNVESNKYIMERMTSCLNALNIKANLDKGTNTFTLTVKGIDNVFNSLFPLLK
                     KYSHFLYGKRDSFNLLVWVEGLIRSGGHHTYFGLKALVYRIYHSTNERITDKEVWMSR
                     LEDWLKAVSARRECGEYYISPIYTSNKQIIGWQVRFPSTLKLPKSNKAFMSSTCGGQD
                     KALAIAVQYRDKILSDWINLNF"
     exon            55444..55837
                     /gene="cob"
                     /number=6
     gene            56108..56178
                     /gene="trnC(gca)"
     tRNA            56108..56178
                     /gene="trnC(gca)"
                     /product="tRNA-Cys"
                     /anticodon=(pos:56141..56143,aa:Cys,seq:gca)
     gene            57828..76313
                     /gene="cox1"
     CDS             join(57828..58045,59332..59505,60807..61035,62230..62323,
                     63699..63709,64712..64722,65832..65921,67179..67224,
                     68406..68438,69445..69601,71951..72018,73217..73353,
                     74396..74414,76008..76313)
                     /gene="cox1"
                     /codon_start=1
                     /transl_table=4
                     /product="cytochrome c oxidase subunit I"
                     /translation="MSMGMERWFNSTNAKDIGTLYLIFALFSGLLGTAFSVLIRLELS
                     GPGVQYISNNQLYNSVITAHAILMIFFMVMPALIGGFGNFLMPLMVGGPDMAFPRLNN
                     ISFWLLPPSLLLLIFSACIEGGVGTGWTLYPPLSGLQSHSGPSVDLAIFTLHLTGVSS
                     LLGSINFITTIVNMRTPGIRLHKLALFGWAVVITAVLLLLSLPVLAGGITMVLTDRNF
                     NTSFFEVAGGGDPILFQHLFWFFGHPEVYILIVPAFGIISTTISTNSNKPIFGYIGMV
                     YAMMSIGILGFIVWSHHMYTVGLDVDTRAYFTAATLIIAVPTGIKIFSWLATCYGGSI
                     KMTPSMLFSLGFVFMFTIGGLSGVVLANASLDIAFHDTYYVVAHFHYVLSMGAVFAMF
                     AGWYFWIPKILGLNYNLNLAKVQFWLLFIGVNLTFFPQHFLGLQGMPRRISDYPDAFA
                     GWNLISSIGSIVSVIAAWLFLYIVYSQLVEGKVASRNPWLTPGFYTDVLQANLNRSYT
                     SLEWGLSSPPKPHAFVSLPLQS"
     exon            57828..58045
                     /gene="cox1"
                     /number=1
     intron          58046..59331
                     /gene="cox1"
                     /note="group I(derived)"
     gene            58095..59054
                     /gene="iorf319"
     CDS             58095..59054
                     /gene="iorf319"
                     /note="CDD cd10445;
                     GENE3DG3DSA:1.10.10.10,G3DSA:3.40.1440.10; PFAM
                     PF01541,PF07453;PROSITE_PROFILES PS50164; SMART
                     SM00465,SM00497;SUPERFAMILY SSF82771"
                     /codon_start=1
                     /transl_table=4
                     /product="GIY-YIG endonuclease"
                     /translation="MFFSKKKITEVALNNNQNNTITITNSNNNNSNKNNDEDKIPLYT
                     KVYIENPFNNRNLILKVSKNQKGVYVWESNDHAYVGHSINLYNRISSYFMPSILQTKA
                     RRVLRYFNKHGFQDTNLTIYIMDENSSLDDVVSLEQHFIDTLKPSLNVDLVASSSGYH
                     EPMGQEIRDRLRKQRGTPVYIYNVEDFTLLYIFESKQHMYDSISIHHKTLNNCLDAGT
                     VYLDTLFLSLDLIEESENTNLLTLEGIKELVNEKRALYTVKHPASISILAEFKDDSSK
                     NLEFSSLTSLANHLKGDRVTIRQYLKGVKSGYYRGKWKFTYKD"
     exon            59332..59505
                     /gene="cox1"
                     /number=2
     intron          59506..60806
                     /gene="cox1"
                     /note="group IB(3')"
     gene            59507..60643
                     /gene="iorf378"
     CDS             59507..60643
                     /gene="iorf378"
                     /note="GO IDs: GO:0004519; GENE3D G3DSA:3.10.28.10;PANTHER
                     PTHR36181,PTHR36181:SF2; PFAM PF00961;
                     SUPERFAMILYSSF55608"
                     /codon_start=1
                     /transl_table=4
                     /product="LAGLIDADG endonuclease"
                     /translation="MKDKVLLFGNLEAIKLYSMRETLEVYIAYTIIYSLLILVVIMLI
                     VFLGFLIKNLSTRQYAWELTKLMFRTHQRLNVEHPNENNNLFDHSKSINRFKYYENKD
                     NFHQWLVGFTDGDGSFSIVRVAERKWTLFFKLTQSTYNLRAIHFIKNQLGVGSIYVDS
                     DCNKADFRIRDRKTIGATILPIFDKYPLLTSKYFSYLKFKKAYEILENPNLSTQDKDN
                     LLLALQKEQMPLDYISPAWKTVNYEVNDTNKAKSVMSKYWLIGFTEAEGSFYLVNKAS
                     TRIVHAFEITQKLDFIVLKAIAHILGISVSRKKLRASRHTVVTTNSRAISNIIDYYSK
                     TMKGIKAVEFRIWARSYVKYKGNYEKLNSIRENIRVFRQIRLRS"
     exon            60807..61035
                     /gene="cox1"
                     /number=3
     intron          61036..62229
                     /gene="cox1"
                     /note="group IB"
     gene            61039..62115
                     /gene="iorf358"
     CDS             61039..62115
                     /gene="iorf358"
                     /note="GO IDs: GO:0004519; GENE3D G3DSA:3.10.28.10;PANTHER
                     PTHR36181,PTHR36181:SF1; PFAM PF00961;
                     SUPERFAMILYSSF55608"
                     /codon_start=1
                     /transl_table=4
                     /product="LAGLIDADG endonuclease"
                     /translation="MLPVLNLANCWKQIYLFIISLLAGCLFYYKLLSIFRDYSPKFVC
                     FKSYLNIDRKFFSVKRKIPSWGTPTNNGEFDPKFSSYLAGIIEGDGTIIVPKRERSLK
                     GDLYYPSIQIVFDSRDFPLALMLQSKLNHGSISKKKGSSAYVLTINKLEGIFLIANVI
                     NGYMRTPKIYALHRLIDWLNLRFDFNITKKNKDISDINSNSWLAGFIDADGHFSVRTT
                     LVTEQASPTKYPKIECKFELSQRQNDHNYENNLEYLSLIADFLSSTVKETRMNRPNPE
                     YRVRTTNVDSNFILVQYLEQYPLFSSKYLNYKDWIKVLSYFKAKSHTKSESIKAIVEI
                     KAQMNNKRTEFNWDHLNNLYNLYK"
     exon            62230..62323
                     /gene="cox1"
                     /number=4
     intron          62324..63698
                     /gene="cox1"
                     /note="group ID"
     gene            62332..63249
                     /gene="iorf305"
     CDS             62332..63249
                     /gene="iorf305"
                     /note="GO IDs: GO:0004519; GENE3D G3DSA:3.10.28.10;PANTHER
                     PTHR36181; PFAM PF00961; SUPERFAMILY SSF55608"
                     /codon_start=1
                     /transl_table=4
                     /product="LAGLIDADG endonuclease"
                     /translation="MLINYYILAIIPIIKIAKKSSFLFKLNYSTSSTSNFCLESFYSK
                     YNEHLPGNTSPSKKFLTWFIGFTEGEGSFIVNNRGDLCFVITQSNLDIYVLEYIKEIL
                     GFGKVIPQSKTTSRYVTQNKKEIELLVHLFNGNLILPRRKEKFEEFVKGFNTWVTKGR
                     IQLNTVEIKHTYILPSLYNNWLSGFTDGEGCFTCSINKDKGFSFNFNISQKWEQDVKI
                     LEHLCSLFNAGKVSKHSSDNAYEYRIGGLENCRNVFTYFNNYNLITKKSASYVAWKEV
                     HGDLLNKNHLDPIKRVELKEKAKLINKFN"
     exon            63699..63709
                     /gene="cox1"
                     /number=5
     intron          63710..64711
                     /gene="cox1"
                     /note="group IB"
     gene            63734..64651
                     /gene="iorf305"
     CDS             63734..64651
                     /gene="iorf305"
                     /note="GO IDs: GO:0004519; GENE3D G3DSA:3.10.28.10;PANTHER
                     PTHR37520; PFAM PF00961; SUPERFAMILY SSF55608"
                     /codon_start=1
                     /transl_table=4
                     /product="LAGLIDADG endonuclease"
                     /translation="MSQQTISEEFVLYLLGTMHISCTLLYTVIVKILKIYDNSQVTNA
                     LSTLVGTSEAIRLLNIKSIHNLSKSPNSLRFKQWLAGLIDGDGCFSLSKKGYASLEIT
                     MDIRDECALQAVKNVYGGSIKLRSGVSALRYRLHSKEGFLNLINDVNGHIRNPNRLIQ
                     LNYICVKYDIVLKYPEKLTRDNGWLSGFFDADGSITIKSTDGQLSISAGQKTSELLTP
                     LVEQFGGYVYIDRGGNGSFKWYVTKKEDVLNLIEYFKKYPSRSAKNNRLHLVPKIYEL
                     KSMKAHTAPSGSLLAKSWETLMAKWKNYG"
     exon            64712..64722
                     /gene="cox1"
                     /number=6
     intron          64723..65831
                     /gene="cox1"
                     /note="group IB"
     gene            64727..65698
                     /gene="iorf323"
     CDS             64727..65698
                     /gene="iorf323"
                     /note="GO IDs: GO:0004519; GENE3D G3DSA:3.10.28.10;PANTHER
                     PTHR36181,PTHR36181:SF1; PFAM PF00961;
                     SUPERFAMILYSSF55608"
                     /codon_start=1
                     /transl_table=4
                     /product="LAGLIDADG endonuclease"
                     /translation="MISLIMLLYAGNTSISSFKYSPFKDIVKKLKQWSQSAGNTFKVN
                     LKSGTSETICDNTETIKNISIHVATHLKPLNDEQFGHYLAGLIDGDGHFSSEATKQQL
                     VIVFSSPDVKLAYYIKEVIGFGNVKKVKDKNAYLYIISNKEGLFRVINLINGKLRTLN
                     KFNQVLNNILAYPTYAKENLEFKINDSNNLYNHWIAGFSDADASFQIKIITRDDKPRP
                     EIRLNYQVVRSAKKDNPILLLLKEFFGGNIGYRSSQGTYYYGSTSFGSAKKVINYFDH
                     FHLQSSKHINYLKWRKAYLLIQKKDHLTEKGLDKIRKFKISMNRNSV"
     exon            65832..65921
                     /gene="cox1"
                     /number=7
     intron          65922..67178
                     /gene="cox1"
                     /note="group IB"
     gene            65935..67155
                     /gene="iorf406"
     CDS             65935..67155
                     /gene="iorf406"
                     /note="GO IDs: GO:0004519; GENE3D G3DSA:3.10.28.10;PANTHER
                     PTHR36181,PTHR36181:SF2; PFAM PF00961;
                     SUPERFAMILYSSF55608"
                     /codon_start=1
                     /transl_table=4
                     /product="LAGLIDADG endonuclease"
                     /translation="MINNYVKPLYMLGTSNILNTRNNKYFSENFKDITMSNQQVNKFI
                     LFIKEITLFIYFIFYNLRDYTRGIFQSERLRYSPIFYKSTRRSFNNAVPVNKVFKRNY
                     SIDNRLHKLDPNWVTGFVDAEGCFSTIIEVSEDLKRKVRVSFEINLHEKDEQILVSIK
                     SFFGVGQVYNRSDKKISIYRVTNVNYIKDNIIPHFIEYPLMSKKALDFLLWSKVIEII
                     LNKEHLSEEGFLKVLSYYAYINTGVSKKVQKYYPNIIPADKPDTFLPETLHPQWVSGF
                     VAGDGGFSIYIRSAKDYVISEKVSCRFHIAQHIRDLELMKLFIKFFDCGSVGVRSNKA
                     TPRCDFYVQDFFLIVEKILPHFDTYPLLNLKQQDYLCFKECVSIIKSKTHLTREGLNK
                     IKSLNLEMNSNRLK"
     exon            67179..67224
                     /gene="cox1"
                     /number=8
     intron          67225..68405
                     /gene="cox1"
                     /note="group IB"
     gene            67231..68283
                     /gene="iorf350"
     CDS             67231..68283
                     /gene="iorf350"
                     /note="GO IDs: GO:0004519; GENE3D G3DSA:3.10.28.10;PANTHER
                     PTHR36181; PFAM PF00961; SUPERFAMILY SSF55608"
                     /codon_start=1
                     /transl_table=4
                     /product="LAGLIDADG endonuclease"
                     /translation="MASPYSDIGSTINFAICWNSLVLISTLYGKNLISYTQSADNLSL
                     YSLKDNKQSVSETTRETSFKFSAFHIYYNTLFKNKDPLSDEWLTWFIGFAEGDGAIQT
                     YDEGKRVRFVLTQKESDILHKIQFKFNIGVVKHFPQGKSGKNNDFYRWMVDNPSHILL
                     LALLFNGNIAQSHRIKQLALWVNALNNRFGSETIKLNNTPVPVTLQDGWLSGFTDAEG
                     CFNVSITANSRYTLGHVIKMRYILDQKDGVILNKVYELFGFGKVTLRSGTKDVYRYTA
                     TGFKALHDVIVYFKLFPLQTKKAFSFEKWLIVHNQVYNKLHLTDEGLSQVRTLQKQIN
                     LNNSTTNKVGAALEKK"
     exon            68406..68438
                     /gene="cox1"
                     /number=9
     intron          68439..69444
                     /gene="cox1"
                     /note="group IB"
     gene            68445..69401
                     /gene="iorf318"
     CDS             68445..69401
                     /gene="iorf318"
                     /note="GO IDs: GO:0004519; GENE3D G3DSA:3.10.28.10;PANTHER
                     PTHR36181,PTHR36181:SF1; PFAM PF00961;
                     SUPERFAMILYSSF55608"
                     /codon_start=1
                     /transl_table=4
                     /product="LAGLIDADG endonuclease"
                     /translation="MFTVKILLYAGNSWLSSPLVFIALGTIYLYLTRQSAGNFFCFST
                     MAKAATKNTYNKWFELPKISEHVPIHNSNLNDEELGYFLAGLIEGDGWFGKKELHIVF
                     SENDSSLAYLIKKRIGHGNIYKIKDKKAVRYICKNKEGLSIILSLINGKFVSNYKYEQ
                     LIKHNYSEDFNINILPPLMSLSLDNYWLAGFTQADGCFHISVVKSKTHKAGYSIRLEF
                     SLKQNDVLPLRLLYNELEMGNLSQYHTGVWCYKSTGYKTAAHLINYFDKYNIFAGKYV
                     DYIKFRKVYIMITEGKHLEEKGIKKIKSISSKGSSETSTQEI"
     exon            69445..69601
                     /gene="cox1"
                     /number=10
     intron          69602..71950
                     /gene="cox1"
                     /note="group IB"
     gene            69604..70926
                     /gene="iorf440"
     CDS             69604..70926
                     /gene="iorf440"
                     /note="GO IDs: GO:0003677,GO:0004519; CDD cd10445;
                     GENE3DG3DSA:1.10.10.10,G3DSA:3.40.1440.10;
                     PFAMPF01541,PF07453,PF07460; PROSITE_PROFILES PS50164;
                     SMARTSM00465,SM00496,SM00497; SUPERFAMILY
                     SSF64496,SSF82771;TIGRFAM TIGR01453"
                     /codon_start=1
                     /transl_table=4
                     /product="GIY-YIG endonuclease"
                     /translation="MKNHLALPLKIAICWELLTIILLELYSVTMYNFEQSAGNLRVFN
                     ALVGPLETTRDPRNIFTRRYSPWNKNALIGSASSFSNNSFNSKTIYSLRNHYSTSSKE
                     DNTKNFVALAVFPPKAGYTSLVAPLKIYSQFKEDRSSILKEQKDKSGIYCLINNINGH
                     SYIGSSINLASRMKNYLNNTFLKSRQNANMPIVKALLKYGQSNFTLLIVEYVEPQVLT
                     VRETYFITSILPYYNVLKQGYSSLGYKHTEETKQLLSELASNRVHSDTTKGLIAKALT
                     GENNPFYNKSHSMESKVRMIEAKSAYPVYIYDSFKNLLVIFPSVSSLAHLIKSNHSTI
                     VEAIREQTIFRGEWYFTNIPYNISDNPLISNWTHKECKELILDINNMSHIRKGIFVYD
                     TNKNFIRKYEGVTDAQRDLNISHSTIKKYAKIGGCYNGYIFSYERLND"
     gene            70954..71838
                     /gene="iorf294"
     CDS             70954..71838
                     /gene="iorf294"
                     /note="GO IDs: GO:0004519; CDD cd10445;
                     GENE3DG3DSA:3.40.1440.10; PFAM PF01541;
                     PROSITE_PROFILESPS50164; SMART SM00465; SUPERFAMILY
                     SSF82771; TIGRFAMTIGR01453"
                     /codon_start=1
                     /transl_table=4
                     /product="GIY-YIG endonuclease"
                     /translation="MDPLGDHWPNETTVSGILLFLVSFILLNKNILNALDRLRASPTN
                     KALKIYENFYKDRKDLYKEFKEDKTGYIYMIVNKLNGKCYVGSSRSIKTRLYNYFNLA
                     LAAAQKGRPISSAIIKYGLVNFAFIVLEKVDLNVHNLEERETFWIQLIKPEYNAVKEA
                     ARNIGVPHLQYTKLRISKSRSSASVYIYDEFKTLLVIVPSLRSLAVQLGSSSISIALK
                     RAMADKSLFRSSWYISNQLFNENDKPLMEVDSIEYMSLIEKMKSQKHIRKAIFVFKDG
                     EFHPSAKNMMEYWLQQKL"
     exon            71951..72018
                     /gene="cox1"
                     /number=11
     intron          72019..73216
                     /gene="cox1"
                     /note="group IB"
     gene            72022..73161
                     /gene="iorf379"
     CDS             72022..73161
                     /gene="iorf379"
                     /note="GO IDs: GO:0004519; GENE3D G3DSA:3.10.28.10;PANTHER
                     PTHR37520; PFAM PF00961; SUPERFAMILY SSF55608"
                     /codon_start=1
                     /transl_table=4
                     /product="LAGLIDADG endonuclease"
                     /translation="MGLNGISSFKCYFATDYMLETVLFAYCLLFIYTAYLYKLDVSKN
                     IFLLNSQNNNIAISSELMNTQSAENWKGFSETIRQLPDTEDYKFWNWFAGIIDGDGNF
                     DIRTNSTNKQRVLKQIRIKLHNRDIRILTHIQNYLHIGRIRADKNKPYSIYIVSTKEE
                     MKYILEHINGLIRLKVPGFKEACALYNLDYIEADYNIKLYDPYYAGLIDTDGSIVFNY
                     AGNRIECNLEFEYNEYSSKLNFDNTLLNSKPTIIKRKRSNSLSQRDQRASLEKEFSSI
                     TFKFQNVNNMLFIYDYFMHNRLYSDIKFYRVSKIKPFIEIRGYKTSPKGSIEHKIYSD
                     FMINWIKYNNPLWYKVPFVTKHLGVSPSPSISLRDQEDEQAPENK"
     exon            73217..73353
                     /gene="cox1"
                     /number=12
     intron          73354..74395
                     /gene="cox1"
                     /note="group IB"
     gene            73379..74188
                     /gene="iorf269"
     CDS             73379..74188
                     /gene="iorf269"
                     /note="GO IDs: GO:0004519; CDD cd10445;
                     GENE3DG3DSA:3.40.1440.10; PFAM PF01541;
                     PROSITE_PROFILESPS50164; SMART SM00465; SUPERFAMILY
                     SSF64496,SSF82771;TIGRFAM TIGR01453"
                     /codon_start=1
                     /transl_table=4
                     /product="GIY-YIG endonuclease"
                     /translation="MKDRLHRWFSTKRRNSQFDPKEFELFFENVNKEKRNIYKELRKK
                     SGVYLFINNITNDLYIGSSTNLTSRMVSYYYYTNSQKPSKLVIIRAMKKYGLDNFSLA
                     IIELCEKDLCLILEQKWIDHYTPKYNVLTVVFPEGIGNSLVACAHKHSIDTITKLKEK
                     LSKENHPKFGSVTSTETKKAISDSIKYFYTENSHPSKGLKGSLAPQYGIGGKFVYCYN
                     RQGEELIFPSINGARQHFKVRWTLVKNNMDKNEWITLNGEDWLIQSIPKQN"
     exon            74396..74414
                     /gene="cox1"
                     /number=13
     intron          74415..76007
                     /gene="cox1"
                     /note="group IB(5')"
     gene            74742..75980
                     /gene="iorf412"
     CDS             74742..75980
                     /gene="iorf412"
                     /note="GENE3D G3DSA:1.10.10.10,G3DSA:3.40.1440.10;
                     PFAMPF01541; PROSITE_PROFILES PS50164; SMART
                     SM00465,SM00497;SUPERFAMILY SSF82771"
                     /codon_start=1
                     /transl_table=4
                     /product="GIY-YIG endonuclease"
                     /translation="MSIILSWLDLPKSISSSSYNLSPKIQRLSLSNRFYSTSSVDKNI
                     LDVDNLDQIESIKFDSLEQGCEEIKFKYLGVSGVYKLINKNDPNLFYIGSSNNLSRRM
                     EEYNKLTKGLRKPHSSSELEISKTSALNWKLEFLYITTPQTSLVYEQYAILKFKPTIN
                     SNLSVIPRINPQWGNNLNNAIATIEKLLSLFTEGSEGYNRINVFLKTFKLANGLDYTP
                     EDADNKYYCFLVFVYNITSPHGRPVVYSSINRALKGLQISHSTLLNYINNKYLFNSNL
                     VLSFESLVEEDFAEYQERPTGDSQLRKHIVVYNQDNERVAEFKSGREMARYFQIDGKV
                     ARLAIAKGEYLDFLLVSKDVSFRQTIYVFDSDTKEILAKFLGVSKALKYAKVNFYTLK
                     SLIEKGNSYNGKIYSYKDKI"
     exon            76008..76313
                     /gene="cox1"
                     /number=14
     gene            76735..76805
                     /gene="trnR(tct)"
     tRNA            76735..76805
                     /gene="trnR(tct)"
                     /product="tRNA-Arg"
                     /anticodon=(pos:76767..76769,aa:Arg,seq:tct)
     gene            77409..77873
                     /gene="orf154"
     CDS             77409..77873
                     /gene="orf154"
                     /codon_start=1
                     /transl_table=4
                     /product="hypothetical protein"
                     /translation="MKAKALKLINLLTYKDIDIPRPHVFVNLPLKSTVSPVELTDITL
                     KINELLPQLSDFISQFHSIILTNNINVITDAGGNMSLDVPGTMSDTDADKFSRRISII
                     DRLITTRGQEINDLLQKGLEIEGKLKKENVNYTSQILDKVNEFKRLNASYKH"
     gene            78670..81231
                     /gene="nad1"
     CDS             join(78670..78814,79121..79611,80758..81231)
                     /gene="nad1"
                     /codon_start=1
                     /transl_table=4
                     /product="NADH dehydrogenase subunit 1"
                     /translation="MNYSPTIISIIENIILMLPALLVVAYVTVAERKTMASMQRRLGP
                     NAVGYYGLLQAFADALKLILKEYVAPTQANLILFFLGPIVTLIFALLGYAVIPYGPGL
                     SLGDMELGILYMLAVSGLATYGILLAGWSANSKYAFLGSLRSTAQLISYELVLSSVLL
                     IIIMITNSLNLNINVQFQKIVWLALPLFCILIIFFIGSVAETNRAPFDLAEAESELVS
                     GFMTEHAAVIFVFFFLAEYASIVLMCIFTSILFLGGYLLEFDIVYWFDLLNYIYAYIF
                     DINWITSLEYFKLRGILTSSSVDGFLHSITLGIKSSIMVFIFIWVRASFPRIRFDQLM
                     SFCWTVLLPILFAFIILIPCLLYIFGITVVNVNMF"
     exon            78670..78814
                     /gene="nad1"
                     /number=1
     intron          78815..79120
                     /gene="nad1"
                     /note="group I(derived)"
     exon            79121..79611
                     /gene="nad1"
                     /number=2
     intron          79612..80757
                     /gene="nad1"
                     /note="group IB"
     gene            79749..80741
                     /gene="iorf330"
     CDS             79749..80741
                     /gene="iorf330"
                     /note="GO IDs: GO:0003677,GO:0004519;
                     GENE3DG3DSA:3.40.1440.10; PFAM
                     PF01541,PF07453,PF07460;PROSITE_PROFILES PS50164; SMART
                     SM00465,SM00496,SM00497;SUPERFAMILY SSF64496,SSF82771;
                     TIGRFAM TIGR01453"
                     /codon_start=1
                     /transl_table=4
                     /product="GIY-YIG endonuclease"
                     /translation="MRYSPDLYENIRLINSKLLPSRVKSPEAICMCNYTNKYLFSSQQ
                     GGTLKITKRFYSDASSPSINIPTVNPTPVLVIRTLHDKGYVDSYKEILKNKGGIYSFI
                     NTVNGKQYIGSAKDFYIRLNEHLNNKKSNLRACWVRRTIQKAFDKYGLDKFNWIIYEY
                     FSYETKILSNESLTELGASPTSYIKALDFSTLYNMKREASSMLGYKHTDEAIQKMIER
                     YKDKTNHPMFGKSHSKKVLELISKPGELNPMFGRIHSDETKKLMAKKRNKYSNGVGIF
                     DLEDNLIKKFDNNVELANYLNISKVTVVVLRTQQAMYLNNELIYKNMYIFKPIN"
     exon            80758..81231
                     /gene="nad1"
                     /number=3
     gene            81752..83206
                     /gene="nad4"
     CDS             81752..83206
                     /gene="nad4"
                     /codon_start=1
                     /transl_table=4
                     /product="NADH dehydrogenase subunit 4"
                     /translation="MLLSSLIITPLLGTMVVASSGSYKNSELFTKTIALTTSVINLII
                     SLVMFILFNNSTNQFQFVQEHYNVQLFDIYLGVDGISIYFILLTTIIMPIALLSNWDS
                     IKENVKSYLIIMLLLETLLLAVFMSLDIMSFYIFFESILPPLFILIGLYGSDNKVSAS
                     YYLFLYTLWGSLFLLLSILSTSSIMGSTDFDTLFKLNFEYKTQIFLFIGIFISFAVKT
                     PTIFLNNWLLKAHVESPLGGSIVLAAIVLKLSLYGVFRLILPILPKASLDYTFVVFTI
                     AVITIIYASFSTLRTTDVKELIAYSSVCHASVYLIGVFSNTMQGLEGSVILGLAHGFV
                     SSGLFICAGGILYDRTGTRLIYFYRGITQLMPIFAILFFILALGNCGAPLTLNFVGEF
                     MSLYSIIERLPVLGVFACSSVVFSAAYTIYMFNRISFGGSFTRFIEESIYDVNKREFI
                     LLFILVLFTVVLGVYPSLILNVLDYSMNSLIYSI"
     gene            83327..83473
                     /gene="atp8"
     CDS             83327..83473
                     /gene="atp8"
                     /codon_start=1
                     /transl_table=4
                     /product="ATP synthase 8"
                     /translation="MPQLVPFYYMNEVVFAFAIIVFILYVLSKYILPRIVRLFLSRMF
                     INKI"
     gene            83637..85890
                     /gene="atp6"
     CDS             join(83637..84001,85455..85890)
                     /gene="atp6"
                     /codon_start=1
                     /transl_table=4
                     /product="ATP synthase 6"
                     /translation="MFSIEKQNLFFAQAKEIRSPLDQFEIRDILNLEVLGGNLHLSLT
                     NIGLYLTIGALIILVLSIVSTNYNKLVSNNWSIAQESLYVTIHNIVTNQINPKNGQIY
                     FPFIYTLFIFILINNLMGMVPYSFASTAHFALTFALSFTIVLGATILGFQKHGLKFFS
                     LLVPAGCPLALLPLLVTIEFISYLARNVSLGLRLAANITAGHMLLSILSGFVYNIMNS
                     GFIFFILGLIPLLFIIAFSGLELAIAFIQAQVFVVLSSSYIKDGLDLH"
     exon            83637..84001
                     /gene="atp6"
                     /number=1
     intron          84002..85454
                     /gene="atp6"
                     /note="group IB"
     gene            84018..85076
                     /gene="iorf352"
     CDS             84018..85076
                     /gene="iorf352"
                     /note="GO IDs: GO:0004519; GENE3D G3DSA:3.10.28.10;PANTHER
                     PTHR36181; PFAM PF00961; SUPERFAMILY SSF55608"
                     /codon_start=1
                     /transl_table=4
                     /product="LAGLIDADG endonuclease"
                     /translation="MLSLFISNMFEVSGLHSKPIFQVQSYSSLNSDSQPDTQINISKD
                     SPRYSFNNKNTFYLNPDYLTGFVDGEGCFSLSIFKKDRSLTGWQVKPIFSISLHNKDI
                     KLLEAIQRTFKTGKIYKHGVDSMQYRVSSLKNLQIITDHFDSYPLISQKRADYLLFKQ
                     AIAIIKNKEHLSLKGILKLVGIKASLNWGLSDKFKESFPTAKAVVRPSVRYNTLNVKI
                     KNLNWIRGFIDAEGSFQVITQNNRNVSLRFSLTQHIKDEELLKDITTYLNCGRYYKSP
                     GRDEGQYLVTIFSDINDKLIPFLNEYPLLGIKQYDYLDFAQIAELIKSKAHLTDEGLE
                     KIKLIQSNMNRKRITIEE"
     exon            85455..85890
                     /gene="atp6"
                     /number=2
     gene            87177..88918
                     /gene="rns"
     rRNA            87177..88918
                     /gene="rns"
                     /product="12S ribosomal RNA"
     gene            88996..89079
                     /gene="trnY(gta)"
     tRNA            88996..89079
                     /gene="trnY(gta)"
                     /product="tRNA-Tyr"
                     /anticodon=(pos:89031..89033,aa:Tyr,seq:gta)
     gene            89080..89153
                     /gene="trnD(gtc)"
     tRNA            89080..89153
                     /gene="trnD(gtc)"
                     /product="tRNA-Asp"
                     /anticodon=(pos:89114..89116,aa:Asp,seq:gtc)
     gene            89286..89367
                     /gene="trnS(gct)"
     tRNA            89286..89367
                     /gene="trnS(gct)"
                     /product="tRNA-Ser"
                     /anticodon=(pos:89318..89320,aa:Ser,seq:gct)
     gene            89439..89509
                     /gene="trnN(gtt)"
     tRNA            89439..89509
                     /gene="trnN(gtt)"
                     /product="tRNA-Asn"
                     /anticodon=(pos:89471..89473,aa:Asn,seq:gtt)
     gene            89555..93298
                     /gene="cox3"
     CDS             join(89555..89773,91277..91390,92822..93298)
                     /gene="cox3"
                     /codon_start=1
                     /transl_table=4
                     /product="cytochrome c oxidase III"
                     /translation="MTNLIRSNFQDHPFHLVSPSPWPLYTSIALFTVTVNGALSMHLF
                     SNSYIVFYLSLITLVASMAFWFRDIIAEGTYLGNHTLSVQKGLNLGVILFIVSEGLFF
                     VAIFWAFFHSALTPTVELGAQWPPMGIEPVNPFELPLLNTVILLSSGATITYAHHSLI
                     KGERKGALYGSIFTVLLALIFTFFQGVEYSVSSFTISDGVFGTCFFFGTGFHGFHVII
                     GTIFLSVALWRIYSYHLTDHHHLGYEAGILYWHFVDVVWLFLYVTMYYWGS"
     exon            89555..89773
                     /gene="cox3"
                     /number=1
     intron          89774..91276
                     /gene="cox3"
                     /note="group IB"
     gene            89783..90796
                     /gene="iorf337"
     CDS             89783..90796
                     /gene="iorf337"
                     /note="GO IDs: GO:0004519; GENE3D G3DSA:3.10.28.10;PANTHER
                     PTHR36181,PTHR36181:SF1; PFAM PF00961;
                     SUPERFAMILYSSF55608"
                     /codon_start=1
                     /transl_table=4
                     /product="LAGLIDADG endonuclease"
                     /translation="MNTIVLRTQQALNYYLNIAQKIPSIHLEEALYTYRNKNNTTIFT
                     NNNNLGYYLAGLLEGDGSISLPSTNTGVTSLNRVLNPRIVFTSHINNIGMYSFIQSEL
                     GNIGRFQGASSSGENILRYIIGDIESIILFINLVHGKLRTPKNQRFNDLINFMNNKYD
                     LNISESLLDNSSFTDNSWFSGFSEADGHFGIKYVGGRACAAIFAAPNPAGISTKIRKP
                     KSETRKRSVSENISLKFRLDQRLYDKATSTSMKPFMENLALFLNANLKTYKNNTNSEV
                     LSVSIQSIKNVSFLIDYFNKFPLIGDKLTDFKKWEIVYNMIILKQHLTEEGRLKIKNL
                     LVK"
     exon            91277..91390
                     /gene="cox3"
                     /number=2
     intron          91391..92821
                     /gene="cox3"
                     /note="group IC2"
     gene            91403..92755
                     /gene="iorf450"
     CDS             91403..92755
                     /gene="iorf450"
                     /note="GO IDs: GO:0004519; GENE3D G3DSA:3.10.28.10;PANTHER
                     PTHR36181,PTHR36181:SF2; PFAM PF00961;
                     SUPERFAMILYSSF55608"
                     /codon_start=1
                     /transl_table=4
                     /product="LAGLIDADG endonuclease"
                     /translation="MWIRTKLRGNPKALITKLSVERLIVASLRTEGIVTSLEIIGLSQ
                     WMGYRGSKSDSFISVKEQRADGSSIFSKYCKVCSESQGNLVFIHQQKDVNTVISTTTH
                     RVRSRYTKNILCASSTNIIQKSLFSTNTYSQFPQGIRESAFNTSPLTLNPNYVTGFTD
                     GEGCFFVGINQDVKFKTGYRVKATFQIGLHEKDLALLEQIRLFFGVGKVTKLGAESVQ
                     YRVSGLDDLNTIIYHFDNYPLLTRKHSDYIFFKEVINLMKQGKHLTLEGLNRIVSIKS
                     TLNNGELSDSLNLAFPNLKPALRSEVPSRDMQDLHWLAGFTDAEGCFFIALKKSPASK
                     LGETAWLRFILTQHSRDKELLESLIQTLNCGRYIVKPDCGEFIVEKFTDVRDKIIPIF
                     EKFKLRHGGAKSLNYEDFKKAALLIGNKAHLTREGLDEIKKIKGRMNKQRKAVLNKGV
                     "
     exon            92822..93298
                     /gene="cox3"
                     /number=3
     gene            94323..95003
                     /gene="nad6"
     CDS             94323..95003
                     /gene="nad6"
                     /codon_start=1
                     /transl_table=4
                     /product="NADH dehydrogenase subunit 6"
                     /translation="MYYQLLATPEIFSNGYLTGSLDIISITALLCGILIIINKNPIVS
                     VIFLIGLFANISVYLILIGLTFIGLSYLIVYIGAVSILFLFILMLINIRTSELQSNNR
                     NSVSLGLFITILANFTIFQILPYYMAILNNYSSKLNTILYYLPWNKFSDILNYINKNI
                     DITNANIMFVSSNSWDNNMAETGHTATIGHILYTSHNMWIFMASFILLLAMTGAIIIT
                     IKNEKAIQ"
     gene            95574..95645
                     /gene="trnV(tac)"
     tRNA            95574..95645
                     /gene="trnV(tac)"
                     /product="tRNA-Val"
                     /anticodon=(pos:95606..95608,aa:Val,seq:tac)
     gene            95764..95835
                     /gene="trnI(gat)"
     tRNA            95764..95835
                     /gene="trnI(gat)"
                     /product="tRNA-Ile"
                     /anticodon=(pos:95797..95799,aa:Ile,seq:gat)
     gene            95837..95924
                     /gene="trnS(tga)"
     tRNA            95837..95924
                     /gene="trnS(tga)"
                     /product="tRNA-Ser"
                     /anticodon=(pos:95871..95873,aa:Ser,seq:tga)
     gene            95925..95996
                     /gene="trnW(tca)"
     tRNA            95925..95996
                     /gene="trnW(tca)"
                     /product="tRNA-Trp"
                     /anticodon=(pos:95958..95960,aa:Trp,seq:tca)
     gene            96005..96077
                     /gene="trnP(tgg)"
     tRNA            96005..96077
                     /gene="trnP(tgg)"
                     /product="tRNA-Pro"
                     /anticodon=(pos:96038..96040,aa:Pro,seq:tgg)
BASE COUNT    33996 a  14107 c  16527 g  31569 t
ORIGIN      
        1 agtctaaact ctaaaaaaat agggatattc gtttcacgaa tcagcagtat tttttctgtg
       61 cttctgtgcg aagcatacag aaaaaaatta ctaaaatact gcatatccct acgggatcag
      121 aaatcagtac acttcgttag ggatatgaag ctgctggtag aaaaaaagct attttttttt
      181 taccgctcgc tttggatata taaagtataa atgtaattta ggtgcgccag cgtttcgcta
      241 gctgctccta aattatataa gtatagaaag aaattattgt agaatttaag ctacatatta
      301 aagagattta tttatataaa taggcttgct agctgattgt atatatatgc tggccgtatt
      361 tcatagcaag ctcgctttta ataggcaacc agtaatatga gcaattcttt acctacaagc
      421 ctataattat attaactcta agagaaatct aataataaac ggagtgaatt gaaatatctt
      481 attaacttca ggaaaagaaa tcaaaagaga ttctatgatt agcgtgagct aaaatagagt
      541 agcctagaaa gtcaaatggt ggataaactg tttaaattta atggggaacc ttcctcaaag
      601 gctaaatata atatgtaagc gatagtggaa agtaccgtga gggaaccaaa acaaaaacag
      661 tgattttata agcagttcgg aaaaataaaa aagttagaac gtaccttttg cataatgggt
      721 caccaagtta acattagatg cgagattcta cgtagttaaa ccgagcgtta aaataacggt
      781 aagtgtctaa agttagaccc gaagcctggt gattttacca taatcaggat tataaaagtc
      841 cgaacggaat attgtagcat aaatatccga agaattatgg taggtgtagt gaaagacaat
      901 actgaccagg atagctggtt ttctgcgaaa cctataacag taggcaattt aagtataata
      961 tcttagcagg tacagaattt aatctcagac aagacataag gcttaacttg ttaacaagtt
     1021 aagcccatgt tttattttgt acaaattggg ggatcatgaa gattttatca gtgagtatgt
     1081 agactcggaa tggcaaagat atatcttaaa tcatcagaca tagaatgata aggttgtatg
     1141 tcaaaaggga aacagcccag aacaagagtt aaggttccta aattattagt tgagtgaaat
     1201 taagaaggtt tttattaaag tcgacaagga gataggctta gaagcagcca taattttatg
     1261 acctcgtaac agagcgcttg ttaagtttta aaagcatcga aaatttatcg gatctaaaca
     1321 atataccgaa accttgtcca tattatttta taattaatag tctcagcaag ctcggactat
     1381 acaattataa ttaaatgggg tagcagaacg ttgagctaaa ttaagatttt tattttttaa
     1441 atgaaattat aataatttaa ctcaagtgat aatggtgaca tgagtaacta aaagaaaatt
     1501 ttccgcctaa agcttatgga tgtaattaag taacggcctc taagtttatg gaatcaaaag
     1561 attaaaacga tgagacaatc tttcatacta aggacgacat tttaagtgca aaatgtactg
     1621 gaaaaatagt aataagttta agctatggct agaactagct atagctgtaa atggaaagta
     1681 accgtaccta gaatctgaaa caagtaagct agtagagaat acgaaggcgt aaatgagcta
     1741 acaatcataa aggaactcgg caaattgact accgtaactt cgggataagg agagctcatt
     1801 attcttgatt aatatcaggt aaagaggaag aagcatgaaa tagtgttgta cgactgttta
     1861 attaaaacac agcactttgc tgaaagatta aaaatctaag tatagagtgt gatgtctgcc
     1921 cggtgccggc tggttaacag atataattaa atatactaat atttgatgta gacggaaacc
     1981 ccggttaaag gcggccttaa cgtgagggtc ctaaggtagc gaaatgcctt ggccgttaaa
     2041 tgcggtcttg catgaatgat gtaacgatac aacagctgtc tctatgattg actcagtgaa
     2101 attggaatag ctgtgcagat acagtttacc tctagttaga cgagaagacc ctatgcagct
     2161 ttactgtcac taattataga gtatgataaa caattttcag tttataaggt aattgacggc
     2221 cggcttgctt agcaagctgg ctctatgaca atgagaatcc tttatttttt tttcatatga
     2281 atgaattggt ttaggacgag cttaagctcg tagtaaatca acctaattca gcttattttc
     2341 ctttctgctg taagcgcata atgatagatt atacttaaat ttggatttat gcctgcagaa
     2401 atagataagt acccttggtt aaggaactat cgctagggga cagtttatgt ggggcacaga
     2461 ccctgtaaag agtaaacagg agtgtctaat aatttataat tattttgttt gcgatttaag
     2521 gtagtagaac tatttttaat catataaaat tatttatatg tacattcgtt gtatatatat
     2581 ttaaaaaaag gtaggatttt cactatatag aaattagaga taataaaaat attaagtagt
     2641 agctgctgag tcctaatccc gccgaagggg ggatatggac tactatgtat ttcatagcaa
     2701 gctcgcacta atatttttta actattaaga ctggctatct agctatgctc taatagttat
     2761 gttttaatta tctaaaaagc tcaacggcta aatcttgcct tactgtttga ttatcaacaa
     2821 atcttacagt tgcgtaagca gggcatagga tcacaagatg caacaaggaa agatcttgga
     2881 ttattggaaa agctacgcta gggatgtttg tcctttaata ttttatttca ctgtggtatg
     2941 ggtcatagtc ctacggactc agcttttttt aaaaaaaaaa tacgagcttg ctatgaagag
     3001 cggacttcgt tctagcgaag ctagccccct attccctatt ccctgacccc ctacgggggt
     3061 agggaattag agaatcagga atcagccagc atattttttc ggagaaaaaa tcctgatccc
     3121 gtagggatat cgctgagact tcgtctaccc gtgctatatt gagaagtaaa aataattaat
     3181 aatatattgg gttaatttca aaaattactt acgcgttgct ttacgagact ccgtctataa
     3241 agctcgctat gtaaatttga agcgaaattt atcttagcat aaattataag ataaagacgt
     3301 tcaacgacta taaggtgagt tatatgcaca gtttgcgagg aagagccagc tagccgatat
     3361 ataaagctag ttgcttttac ttgcaggcta aacaataatc cttttttaca cccaacatta
     3421 ttattatata tatatatata aaaaaaaata aaagaaagaa taaatattta gaaaaatgaa
     3481 taaagacggt aacgtagtat tcccggctac gccgggaatc gttaactttc aagccgcctc
     3541 ttctaaaggt gggcaaggca aagttagctc gaaaatttat aataataatt taaaacaatc
     3601 taaaacaata cttttaaaga aaaaaatagg tgatatagga ataaccaaat atttaccttc
     3661 attttctaaa gaatgaaaga atactatcta ttcttataat aaaaatacat taaagaatat
     3721 accagttaat gatttaaata taaacaaaat aataaaaggt tactttaatt tatattttaa
     3781 agatcataaa tatacaggat ctaaatttat attattaaaa agaagacgta atttattaag
     3841 aagaatacac gtaagtaatg ctgaaattaa acatactaat aataaagcaa taattactct
     3901 gtatactcta aatagagaaa aaaatgtatt aaaaaaaaaa tatttaaaaa taaataaaaa
     3961 aataagtaaa aaattaatag ccaaacgtta ttttttatta tataaagaaa atatagaaaa
     4021 aatttataaa atcttaggtg aatataaaga tcaatatata tttattagtg atataataag
     4081 aaaaaccaaa tttataaaat ataaactaga atatttaaat aaatttataa aattaaaaga
     4141 tctttattta aaaaaagttt gaggtgttat tcttaaccaa tatgcgagaa aatatctaaa
     4201 atacttaaga aaatatgact tattatattc tcttaatcaa tataaattca acagattggt
     4261 gtttttacct aaattaagta atatattaaa taaaattcta ggaaaaaaaa tagaatataa
     4321 tataattaat ttaaaatctg tcgcatatca tacagatctt tttactaatg cattagcatt
     4381 aaaattaaga aaaagaagaa taaattatat aaattctatg tttagtattt taaatagagc
     4441 atatttacct aatattaata cgataaaaga aagatctata ataaaaggtg atcaaaaaat
     4501 ggatctattt caaagtaaat ttaaagattt aaaaataata tctaatatag tattcccagc
     4561 tatgccggaa ggcatcgctg gaagcttggc gccaacctcc tctctatcta aactgttaga
     4621 tggtacatac ccttcagata taaataatgg aataatgcat agcagcgatg ctaataaaga
     4681 aaatatccat aatactattt ataattctat tggatataaa aatatggcag gtataagatt
     4741 agaagttaaa ggtagattaa ctaaacgtta cagagcggat agatctatct attcattaaa
     4801 atgaaaagga ggattaaaaa atgtagattc ttcttttaga ggtttaagtt cagttttatt
     4861 tagaggtaat tctaaatcaa atgtaactta ttcaatagct aaatcaaaac gtcgtattgg
     4921 agcctttgca gtaaaaggtt gaataggtgg aaaataaaga aaggcgcaag aggcttctga
     4981 tgagtagtcc agaagaatgc cccccacttc gttgggatta gtagccttct gagtccgaag
     5041 gactactcat cagaaggcta ctaatcccga gacttcgtct gtatttcata tcccttacgg
     5101 gatcagaaat tagacgaagt gggtccgcct gggataggga ctactactaa aatatatata
     5161 tataataata atgaagacat agtctgaacc gttttgaaaa aaatggaaat ataagtgcta
     5221 tagctatcct tcggtatttc gtataccgga ggtattgctt gtacagcaat aaaaaaaata
     5281 agggggggac ttcgttccca ccttcatagg acgcttttat gataacacat agaacaggct
     5341 aatttgcgca agagtgtaca aaatgagtgc gcggtttggc acctcgatgt cggcttaact
     5401 tatcctcatg gatgcaggaa ctatgtaggg tgcgactgtt cgtcgattaa aaagttacat
     5461 gagctgggtt aaatacgtcg tgagacagta tggtttctat cttctagggg gaattagaat
     5521 ataataagaa ctaacttttg tacgaaagga acaagaagaa tttaatttgt aaaagggtta
     5581 aataatagtt actaacctat ggtttacctg ttgtctatgt gcccaaatat taaaatatag
     5641 gataaaaatt ctatatatct gtatagcttt agctatacat agggatgttt ctttcactaa
     5701 gataaatata tagcataggc acggcaggaa agctaagttg gttaaggata agtgctgaaa
     5761 gcatataggc acgaagctta tcttaagata tttcttaaat atacgtaaaa tattattacg
     5821 aaggattaat ataggcttta tccgtacgaa tctggagatt tttaagaata aagtactaat
     5881 tttataaata actatttata catatatcgc atgtacaatg catgcctatt tctgctcagc
     5941 agaaattagc caaccatacc tggatatact ttgctatcgg gtggtttggc tttttaaatt
     6001 ttagcaaatt gtagctagag cctgattagc ataaaagtaa tgcaattgtt ttgtaatcaa
     6061 tagaagtaag tgcgatactt gcattgggct gacgaatagt aaggcgccag ggataaaaaa
     6121 aaaataaggc gtatccccca ggcggacccc ccactccgtg gtcgacggag tggtgtggcg
     6181 tgcctcacac ttcgttagga gaagtctctc cctaacgaag tgtacacata ttcccggagg
     6241 gaattaggga attagggagg cattcttctg ggaatagagc ttgctagtac gcagtactac
     6301 tcctctcatt atagagttgc gtcttattgc ctagcgaagc tactattctt cgaatcaggc
     6361 aaagcttact gctttagcaa gctaggatta gtcgtcaagt ggtaatatca ctttagactt
     6421 attagtgatg aatattttaa agactctaat ttgacaagtc tagaaagagt cactactaga
     6481 ggtagggcgc ccataaacca gacttcgtgc gatccatatc cctttgggta gacttctgtc
     6541 gctagcgcga tttttttctg tagaaaaaaa taatcagcag gctaaggaga gcttgctgta
     6601 ttttcgtcgc ggaagaatct tcctccttcg gagagtacac ttcgttaggg gactacagca
     6661 agctctatat taaacttaat agtcttagct ggcttatgcg atagcaagtt aatacgcagg
     6721 ctagtaaact acaaaaaaaa aagagctatt ttagtaatct tagtggtaaa taaggcagag
     6781 atgggagact gcaatattat accttagtag ggtgcaaata tctcagctcg agcttccaca
     6841 ccaagatgaa gctaaaccga tagtggttat ggttgggtgc ggccaataca tccaggtgca
     6901 actcctgtgg cttctcccgt aaagaggatt ctgcctcatt tttttaaggc gcaagcttaa
     6961 gcttgctgta gacgaagtct cccctatttc ttcgaaatta gtccttcgga gggagggata
     7021 ttaaaaggac tagtagtcaa gcggttacga catagctctt tcaatgctac catcgtaggt
     7081 tcgaatccta tctagtctaa agcggattgg tgtaatagta acacatttgg ctcatgtcca
     7141 gaggttagag gtgcaagtcc tttgtccgcg tagggctata acttaatagg taaagtgtac
     7201 tgctcataac agtaattata agtgttcaag tcactttagc cctaaatctg agtgctggaa
     7261 tcggtccaaa tataactaaa gactcactcc agaagaatgc cccccacttc gttgggcaga
     7321 cttctgtcgc tagcgcgatt tttttctgta gaaaaaaata atcagcaggc taaggagaga
     7381 gataatttat ttggagaggc gaagcctatc cagctctctc taatataaaa aaccctaaca
     7441 ctagatagag atttgcaccg tagtcttaag acaaggctat ccagaagaat gccccccact
     7501 tcgttgggta gacttctgtc gctagcgcga tttttttctg tagaaaaaaa taatcagcag
     7561 gctaaggaga gcttgctgta ttttcgtcgc ggaagaatct tcctccttcg gagagtacgc
     7621 tccgctagcg aaggctagta aagtgtatct caatgagcta tattcattgg tgatagacag
     7681 ttaagaaaga ctatagttgt aggaagtaag caattataag ttaatggtaa actattcgtt
     7741 taccaaacga attttgtcag ttcgactctg gctaattgta aaaaaaaatc cgaatggtga
     7801 aattggtaaa cacaacaaac ttaaaatttg taggcagagt gccttgaagg ttcaagtcct
     7861 ttttcggata ttaaagagct tgctgtagac gaagtctctc cccttcggcg gagaagtcta
     7921 ccccccccac ttctaatttc tgatcccgcc gaagggggga tatgaaatac taatttctga
     7981 tcccgtaagg gatatgaaat acatatctct tcgaaattag aagtctcggg tacgcaggct
     8041 agtcctgcgg agagacttcg tctacgccga ctacgagttt aagtataaca ccttgaaaac
     8101 tgcgggttct ctatacggct ttaaacatag ccctcagact atagaactta tacgtgcagc
     8161 taaattaggt aaacctctat ccgaagaggc taaaataaaa ctgggagcta attctcaacc
     8221 ttcaggtggt ctattagtag ataatgataa tgttgaaacc aatgaagttg tgtattttac
     8281 ttctataaga agagccgcag cttttattaa tatgcaccct tcttacctag ctaaatgtat
     8341 agctaaagaa ggttttatag aggtagtaat attcgtttca ctattcccta cccctacggg
     8401 gggcattcat acacttcgtt agggagagac ttcgtctacg caagctccag caagctctat
     8461 acccggctac gccgggaata gagcttgcta gtacgcagta ctactcctcg tggaagaata
     8521 aactcagaaa acttaagctt ttctgagtta tactcgtgtg ttcaaaccac tcctcagtgc
     8581 gcaagctcta tttgaacggt tataggttaa tggtagactt gtcgatttcc actcgatttg
     8641 tgtcagttcg aatctgacta accgtattct ataggattta gtatagtata gtaggattta
     8701 taattataca tactataata atgctattgt attccacata gcatctacac ttcttttcag
     8761 taacagataa gctagagaag gtatatatat actgagtata taaagcaagc gataaaaaaa
     8821 aaaaattaaa gaggaggagt acgctccgct acacagaaaa aaaaaaatcg cgctagcgac
     8881 cccttactca tagcaagctc ttttttttct tcagagctta gctagtataa ataagcgggc
     8941 gactcaaact tattgtaagc ttagccatct agcttgtgct ggattagcaa gtgggctata
     9001 tcttatagaa agaattaaga atatgaagtt tcatgtgatg aagaatgcga tagttagagc
     9061 tatgtacgct aatttagcgt gggcgcactc tttgctaggg aacaaagttc cctagcaaag
     9121 tataaagata aaaaataaag aggagtcttt gctaggaaca atctcatccc cctattcccc
     9181 tagggggaga gacttcgtct ctcgcaagca cgctgattct ttttatccta gctacgacta
     9241 gataagcgac tttagtttag taccttaagg aagtactgaa ggtaagtagg ctgtgtgcat
     9301 agctctaact accaagttct aaagagcata aaatgctaat gtatattata tgcgattcgc
     9361 gattccctat tcccagaaga atgcctccct aattccctaa ttccctccgg gaatacggga
     9421 atatgggaat atgagtacac ttcgttaggg aataggagta cacttcgtta gggagtattt
     9481 ctccggaggg agcaagctct tatatattta gcctgtaatt atagcgcggt ttaatattct
     9541 taaggtgata tggggagtag acctcgtatc tccacctccg gctccccacc atattggtgg
     9601 gagcgggagt cttagtaagt cgtaggctat tattattaac ttaactaaat gcgactacta
     9661 cttttatata taacaatacc ttaaaaatga aaaaaaatat gaatcttctt ttagtccgtc
     9721 ttttcgtaag attcccttga tctctgcatt ctgatcccag cgaagggggt agacttcgtc
     9781 tcagcagaga tcttcaacaa tatataaatc ttcgtacttt tataaatcgt cagaaaatca
     9841 acaggctatc taaaaattct atagaactta tttcacgata tatctttaat ataaaattat
     9901 atcaattttt agctgtagtt tttattcatg tagccgttac atctattcaa atagatttga
     9961 atttattctt agaagtgtta aataatcttc ccgaaaattt gggatcatcc gtaggcgtcc
    10021 cagagctagc taaaaacatt aaattagata gtaatataaa ttatatctta tgttatagtc
    10081 atagatcttt atttggattt aggacttata tattaatggt tttaatatta tttataatat
    10141 ttcccatact ttttataata caaaattata tttttataat tttaagtata ttaagtgtaa
    10201 tattagttaa agctttagct ctaaattttt atcaaaaaca ttttcagttt ttttatagtg
    10261 gcttgcccag tcataaaaaa gtagatttta gagaaaaatt agtgcacttt attacactga
    10321 taataaataa tatagggaaa attataaagc atttatttaa aatgtgaata atatctatta
    10381 taataatata tatttttaga tatttgctag ctactatgtt attaaatata gatgataata
    10441 atagttttat aacaacaata ttaatactta ctcttccttt acctatgttt ttttatttgc
    10501 taaattttat agtgaaatat ctgaagaaag aatctataga ggataaagat tattatttgt
    10561 ataatgatta cgtagtaaaa agagtaaatc tatatagaat aacatgtact ataattgtaa
    10621 actacttaat tcaaaactat tatagtacaa taattatatc tataataata aaagggttta
    10681 ttgttataat tataacatta ttcacaattt gtataatata cggtatcttg cgaataaata
    10741 agccaggatg gcgtgcctca cacttcgtta gtagacaaag tacaatatcg tgcagtaggg
    10801 ttgaccctct ctccgatggc gattctggag tccgagcttc cctaacgaag tgtatccctc
    10861 cgggagagag ggtcggaata aataagcatg agcctatacc acttaagagc gcattggatc
    10921 tagcggggtc agccagctat atagcggcat ttatatcact aactccattt ttacaggaag
    10981 catgtaattc aggtttcagt aagttttatt ttaatgaagg taaccaaaga tattacgagt
    11041 ggaaaggcat acctttccgt atgccaggtg tagtaaagtg tggacctgaa ccaaccatca
    11101 atatcatgca ggtgcgaaaa acagaaatag ccctggcgaa agcggctgaa gaagctcgaa
    11161 acctacataa agtacccgat acggacgtgg gtatatatta tcgaaatcta gatgcagcca
    11221 tagagaaaga ggctgctcaa aacctaaata aagaagccgt ggcgaaagag ggtggggctt
    11281 ctttatctag atattatcga aatatagatg aaaccataaa gaaaaaggct gattatgtac
    11341 ctgttactga atctgttcga caagggctaa taaaagaata taaagataaa ttaaataatt
    11401 ctcctatcgt aaatattacg tgaaaactta aatataatga aggtattcaa agatcgcaag
    11461 ctaatttcac agtaaaacca ataaattatt tttataatac taaattttat ggggcggttt
    11521 ctttggtttt aaaagggaga ttattaatag ttaatataat tagacatgac ttgcctggtt
    11581 gtgtctttat gcctacttat tatttacaaa atgcaaatgt tacggatagt tcagccaaaa
    11641 ttagggatat tacaacaaca ttagaatcta aatatggtat aatgttaccc cagataggga
    11701 tagataaggt ggagaataga attaatggtt taataatatt tactcaagcc gaatctatag
    11761 ataatacaag tttatttaga gtatgaaggc cttcatcgta ttatatggaa cccgaactaa
    11821 aaactgtaaa gaattattac caagaaaaaa gtcaaaataa tcttagaatt agagaatttg
    11881 atactactga tagtatcaaa ttctctaaag acttaaagaa ggtagtagga gtacaagggg
    11941 aagctataaa aatagctaat aatgaaaatt ttgtaataca tgaggacaga ttggcagccc
    12001 ggaagttagc tttttttgaa aataccttag acaacgaata tagaaaatta gtggaatttt
    12061 atttaactaa aggtcaaaaa gctaacccta aggatttcat gatttgagaa gaagatggtt
    12121 cagataaatc tagacttaaa tttaaagact taatgtataa agcccggtct gaaacaaaat
    12181 ctgctattca aaaagatgaa tatctactag ctcgtcctaa aggaaaagaa tgggatttag
    12241 taaaattcgc agaaaggcga atgtctagaa atgacagtaa taatgaatat atggataatg
    12301 attgctatta tttcaaaact cgtcgtgatt atcctataaa ccgtttatta ataactagaa
    12361 accaaagtca tatgacttat tttagtatgt ataaagaggg agttgcggaa ggttataaaa
    12421 tcagaaggca aatgctgggt gaattagatg ctagcataaa tttaccatta gaaaaatcta
    12481 gagcagagtt aataaaaaaa atcgctagta aattgactag aagtgaattt actaaatttc
    12541 agaatattta tggtgtttct attaatagac ttacatttga attttttcag ttaaaaccca
    12601 ctgatagtaa atattttgga ataaacacta caagtacaac atttgctcca atactagaca
    12661 gaaatacaga ttacgaactt tatagcatta tagacgttaa aaatgatagt gtaaaattac
    12721 cttttgtttt taaacaagga ggtatgtcta atatgactat gcctacacat gactataata
    12781 tgttagataa tagggatgag gtatctattc gtagatgtat ggattttatc tatacaaatt
    12841 cagatggaaa cttaacttat caatcagata aggataattt tagtgttcta gctggggtcg
    12901 ataaaaatta tccgtatcaa tcagatatgg ataattttag tgttgttaaa aagaaaagtg
    12961 taggttttac taaaaaagct gtagactata aaaataaaaa ccctaagtca gttaaatata
    13021 ccttagatgg gtttaataat agatttttcc gtggaaaaag tatatctata gagttgccct
    13081 ttgagagtat aaaactcttg gatattatac cacatgaata tcaccaaata tctctgggag
    13141 gggaaagagt taattttgat tatgaaggtg agcaaagagt caaatcttct atacctaata
    13201 ctctagttat gaaaaaaact agaaaactta accttgagtt tactctacta aaacaggttt
    13261 atactactaa aggaagtaat agtaaaatta cattaaggtt tactccaact tgaccaccag
    13321 atccttcacc aaatggggat atagaaatcc ctaatctaat attgcaagtt gctaacttga
    13381 ataatgatag tacagatcta aatccacgta ctcttgaagc gcattatgtt gaatacgacc
    13441 tcccctccag aaggccaacc cctagtacta atctaccaaa tgaaacacct cttcatccct
    13501 cagggtcaaa tgaagaggaa gaggatatct atggttatag cggagatgag gataataatg
    13561 ctcaaaataa tcgtgaagta gcttctgctg tgcaagcgag tgagcaacca ccaacagtag
    13621 aatcccctat ggagctacct tttgaagaca gctttgcgga tgcgccttat ccatatgagg
    13681 ctgaaagtcc aaaggataat gataacaata gtggttcacg caaaggtcgt acagcagtgg
    13741 cttcgggtga ccaagtggta gagggggaag agattgctct aatatccgca gatgatatga
    13801 ccagtgaagg ggatttggct ttttcaccgc aattttttat accagagtca actccagata
    13861 gtatttctag cgacaactct agtcctatta atacgcaagc taaccagggg atgggtgaga
    13921 tcttagagtc aaatcttgtt aaccgtgatg agccaatgca agtagatgga gatttgtatc
    13981 gtgaagttat gaataatgcg gtaggggaag ccgtaatgga aagtataaat cctatcttac
    14041 ttcttcctga tctaccaact agtaatcctg aaccggtgga tactgaagat agtccactgt
    14101 ctactgaagt tagtccactg tctatgatgt cagacagtga attcttcgag ctagaacgtc
    14161 aaatcgcgag tctaaagcct tcttacttag aagcggatcc tggtgaggta gacggttctg
    14221 gccaagatgc ggctgaccca gaggctatta taatatcttc agatgatagt tctagtgatt
    14281 caggtgatta tggtaataat tatagtgagg caagtccgat tacgagctta cccgggaata
    14341 gggctggcca aatggctgac ccagaggcta ttataagatc ttcagatgat agttctagtg
    14401 agggggtacc aacgccacct aaggaaacag attttatagc tagaccgctt aatactcctg
    14461 tagcggaagt tattcacgat agaactggaa ctaggttatt gactgttgat attcatacta
    14521 tgttaacggt aatcggccca ccaaatgcac cagaacctcg tttatggagt gtgggaaatg
    14581 caaattatta tctctcgatg gctcctgatt ttttttacga gcattatcct aggggtacgg
    14641 aggtaatgcc tcctaataat tatccgtccc aacaaattaa tgtttatata cctccgccta
    14701 tggataaact acgatgcgaa tctgatgggc gtattgggga aatttgcata tgtcgtgcag
    14761 aattcgctac tgtagtacca ttagtaaatt accctaggtc gagttatata gaaggagcgc
    14821 tattcatgaa atcagtttta tcctcagaac cattaggaga taaggatttg agtgatggtt
    14881 ttaatttgag tgatcgtttg aatttttctt cgaatagtta tactaatgct tattttgcac
    14941 cagagccaac tccagataca gatagtatat ctagcgataa ctctagtcct ataaatatgc
    15001 aagctaacca ggaggaggct ggtaagccgg aggttactct aatatccgca gatgatatga
    15061 ccagtgaagg ggatttggct ttttcaccgc aattttttat accagagtca actccagata
    15121 gtatttctag cgacaactct agtcctatta atacgcaagc taaccagggg atgggtgaga
    15181 tcttagagtc aaatcttgtt aaccgtgatg agccaatgca agtagatgaa gatttgtatc
    15241 gtgaagtcat gaataatgtg gtaggggaag ccacaatgga aactataaat cctatcctac
    15301 ttcttcctga cctaccaact agtaatcccg aaccggtgga tactgaagat agtccactgt
    15361 ctactgaaga tagtccactg tctatgatgt cagacagtga attcttcgag ctagaacggg
    15421 aaatatctaa gctaggaaag tctataggaa gagacaagaa aggacaaagt agttataagt
    15481 aggggcgcaa gctcttactg gtagatagct ataggtatta tataagctat ctaccgtagg
    15541 ggacataatt tatttggtag aatgctgacc ttgcatgtta gaaggctcgg ttcgaatccg
    15601 agtgtctcca tataagcttg tgaagctcaa ttggttgagc agaacgttta agttgtaaga
    15661 tataatattt aaacttcgct attagtagag aattggaggt ctcgactaat tccggctcaa
    15721 tatccctccg ggattaggga ttagcaagct ctagcttgct aatttcgaag aaataacaaa
    15781 tggttaatag ctacgagtat tcccgattcc ctaacgaagt gtacccatcc ttcggaggga
    15841 tacacttcgt tagggataca cttcgttagg gatacacttc gttagggaga gctcgcccta
    15901 ataaaaaagc acatgtaact caatcggtag agtgaaatat tgaagctatt tttgttgtaa
    15961 gttcaagtct taccgtgtgc atataaaagt gtagctttag cttgctaatt cttatagtag
    16021 gcggaggctc tagcttcgca tgcgccttac tcgaacgaga aaaaaaaata aaggaagagg
    16081 cggagcctat tcgttaccgc cttattttag agcttgctga ttcgtgaaac gaatattact
    16141 atccatatcc ctccgggata tggatatgct tgcccgattc gtaccacgaa taccgaaggg
    16201 atacacttcg ttagtgctaa tccatatccc tccgggagag atttcgtcta ggcaagctcg
    16261 atacttcgtc tacctgaggg aatatggata tgcactactc ttattttttt ttacttctcg
    16321 tgctataagg gactttagta taatggtgaa tgcatatgac ttttaatcat taaaatgtag
    16381 gttcgaatcc tgcaagtcct atatttctag ctagcgagga taaggtacac ttcgttaggg
    16441 agggaaaaaa atacaggcgg taacgaagtc ccctcttata ttttcgtcgc ggaagaatct
    16501 tccgcgaaaa tccgcaagcg accctcccag cctacgccta ctcgtatagc agtagacttc
    16561 gtctctccgc aggagcaagc tccccctaac gaagtgtgag gcacgccacc catccttcgg
    16621 agagagagct tgccctagat gaagtctcga gcttgcgtag tccttacact tcgttaggag
    16681 tacgctccgc taaaaaaaga aataaatttc tttttttttt tactccggta gtcccctaac
    16741 gaagtgtact cgtcaagaag aatgccccca cttcgttggg attaggagaa gtctcgagct
    16801 agctgagtcc taatcccgac gggggtatgg attacacaat taaaagcagg catgtcggaa
    16861 tggaagacga agtcgtttta ggtgcgacgg gtattattac catagaggtt caagtcctct
    16921 tgcctgtaca ttaataatta tttagcctac tccctagttt aattacgagc tttagcttgc
    16981 tgagtccgaa ggactatagc gattaaaaaa aaaaaaaagc aaagttcgag gcttcgccta
    17041 tccgatattc gtggaacgaa tcgcgcaata ttttttttct tcgagcttac tagtactaat
    17101 ccggctccgc cggatatgta ctataaaaaa aaaaaatccc gcaagctctg gtggcgtgcc
    17161 tcacacttcg ttaggaagag ctcgctgatg aggcgaagcc tactccggac tattgaatag
    17221 gggaggggct atcttgcctc ctatatctat atcctgtcga ttaatgggta gatcataaat
    17281 ttttggtatt tacagtcggt gttcgaatca ccgcaggata attttatctt aatattagta
    17341 gcgaagcgcg aagcgcgaag cgcgaagcat atccttcgaa ttttttttta tctaatccca
    17401 acgaagtggg gatattcgac gagcccccta acgaagtgtg aggcacgcca cccatccttc
    17461 ggagggagag taggctgatt ccttagctcg cggatttttt cctgtatttc atatccctta
    17521 cgggatcaga aattagtggc tggctgattt cgaagaaata tgccctgatc ccgtagggat
    17581 aagcacagaa aaaaatatcc cagagggggc attgttctgg aataggggga gcttgcgtag
    17641 tgcttacact tcgttaggag tacgctccgc taaaaaaaga aataaattta ttttttttta
    17701 ctccgggagt atttcatagc aagctcctgc taactaaagc aactaaagct agatttatta
    17761 aggtagacat aactcaatcg gtagagtggt tatttgtggt gtaacttgtt ctcggttcga
    17821 tcccgagtgt ttaccctagg agctgtctct atccatatag ccagcatata taagctaaag
    17881 ttagaattag tgcgctagct tgccctcttt gttcagggga acgaaattcc ttctatagta
    17941 ggctaaagct ttagcttgcg agagtaagaa agttcgaggc ttcgcctatc cgacccctga
    18001 atcagtagcc ttcgcctagc cttcgcctag ccttcgccta gccttcgcta gcggagcgta
    18061 ctctccataa gaatgccacc aaagggggca ttcttctagg aggaagattc ttccatattt
    18121 cttcgaaatt agtatgctcc gctagaaaat acagcaataa aaaaaaagaa ataaatttcg
    18181 aagaaatatg gagaagtcta tgtatttatt aggcggaggt tactgctctc gttccctctt
    18241 cgaaccataa cctcctctta ctcgcaagct cgtagtaata tgctattaag caagcctaag
    18301 tagtttaaat ggttaaaact ctaatttcat acgttagtaa tgagaattcg attttctcct
    18361 aaggctcgcc gtgaggccat ggttaagtct aattaactag caaaacactt aaaaaaaaaa
    18421 atgattatat tatcaataat actagtttta ctttcaaacg ccgtcaatat aagacgagat
    18481 atatcgatac tatttaatag gatagcgata ttaatattaa tttattgtat tttacatgat
    18541 atctcttctt tagctgttgt aactaaagga gtcggtttac atggtggttt attacttatg
    18601 acaaatatca cacaaatatt ccatattttt atctttttag ttagtatatt aatattacaa
    18661 ttaactagtt tttaccctag aaaagtatga gtgtcagaat attcttcttt aaaagattta
    18721 ttgttatata aatttattta ttataacaca aaaataataa ataaaatggg agaacatttt
    18781 aaaattattg aatatcctaa acaacaacaa cctgggaagt tgtttcaatt attaagggat
    18841 aaactgtcaa attccgggga agccctaaag cttttgatac caaatctggt tgaattatac
    18901 cgtggtggat gaactaatta ctcatgtatg gtaacaagtc aaaagattct tgaaaaagga
    18961 atgggtaatc gcggatctaa gtcaacagta tttgtgcgca agctatatac tgttgtaaaa
    19021 gagcaacgag tagacggcag ttgtaatggg ttagtaatta atccattgtt aaggtgtact
    19081 ctaagaggat tcgaaagaat atcctgatat ggaatcccat ctaatcaaat tctaatcaaa
    19141 cgctattata caactaatga ttcaaatact aatattgaat cagaaatatc tactattaat
    19201 aaagagagtt ttaaattaaa tccttgattt ataacaggat ttacagacgg agatggttca
    19261 ttcactattt ctacctctaa aaagaaatca ggtacaggtt gaaaaattca tcctacattt
    19321 actattgggt tggatataaa agatttagac attctaattc aatttaaagc ttactttaat
    19381 gctggtaaaa tctacaaaag taaaagagga ataatctatt atacaatagg ttcaactaaa
    19441 gatttactaa aacatgtttt acctcatttt gataagtatc ctttatcatc tcttaagttg
    19501 aaggactact tagtatttaa gagaatactt cttcttatgc agaaagggga acatcaatct
    19561 ttatctggtt tgttcaaaat cttctctgaa agagctaatt taaataaggg attacctaag
    19621 gtcgtagaag aagaatatcc tgatttaaaa cctgcagtga ttccagaact taaaatagcc
    19681 cctacgataa accctgactg attagctgga tttataacag ctgaagcatc tttctttatt
    19741 tctatctatc caagtaaaga tagaaaagta ggatatgcag tgagtctagt atttagttta
    19801 agtcaacatg ctaaagattt agatttacta aaaagaattg cggattcttt agagtgtgga
    19861 atagtaagaa aacataaatc tcgtgaagca gtcgaattag ttattactaa gtcagaggac
    19921 ataaatcaaa aattgacacc tcttttatct aaacatactc tatcaggagt aaagttatta
    19981 gatttcgaga gatttaaaaa agcctctatt ttaataaata gtaaagcaca tttaacatct
    20041 gaaggtatta aattaataaa agatattaaa gatacaatgt ataatagagg actgtagatt
    20101 atcttattaa tttcactagg ttatgggtac tggctataat ctgtaccctg acggtgggtt
    20161 taagataatc gattagaatt tgtatgataa atccataatt atcgttaatt atactatttg
    20221 taattacagg tgcagtatta ttaatgtcaa ctaatgattt agtatctatt ttcctggcta
    20281 tagaattaca aagttatggt ctttatatat taagtactat atatagaaat tcagaactat
    20341 ctactacagg aggtttaata tactttttat taggaggatt aagctcatgt tttatcttat
    20401 taggaactag tttattatat gctaattcag gtactactaa cttagatggt ttatatatca
    20461 taactagtat aagtgatctt tctacaaatt tatgatatac accttattat attaatcttt
    20521 ctttagtaat atttacaata ggattcttat ttaaagtaag tgcagcacca ttccatttct
    20581 gatcacctga aaaaggactt agggaatcct tatcaacata cgttgggtgt aaactatcaa
    20641 attccaggga acccctaaag cttctggtac taagccatat atgaaaatgt atgagtggct
    20701 gaattaacta ctcaggtata gtaacaagcc agaagatgag tgaaaacaaa atgggcaatc
    20761 gtggatctaa gtcagtaata catgagacta aacagtcatg tattattgta aaagagcaac
    20821 gagtaaatgg tagttgatgc ggtattaata taccgcattt aagatatact ctagtgggct
    20881 tcggaagaag ttatcaagtt aaaacccttt ctaaccaaat tattcaaaga caattttatt
    20941 cttcggagtc taacctagat aatagccaac tgcgtcagga tccttgattt atctcgggat
    21001 tctctgacgc agaaggatgc tttatggttc tagtacgtaa atcaccaaaa agcaaactag
    21061 gatgacaaat agaggctaat ttcacaatta atcttcatgt aagagaccta gatcttttaa
    21121 aacttattca gagctttagc ttcgccagcc actactttgg agttggaaga ataggtaaag
    21181 aaagaaatgg ttgtcgtgat tttacaatag gttctttaga tcaaataata accaaagtaa
    21241 tacctcattt tgataaatat cctttaaaaa ctaataaata ttctgattat ttattattta
    21301 aacaagttgt tatgatgatg caacgtgggg aacatttaac agctgaaggt ttacaaaaaa
    21361 taataggtat tagagcttct ttaaatagag gattaacccc tttactatta gaagccttcc
    21421 ctaatactgt tgctttagta agaccattat taccaccact taaaaatgtc aaattagatc
    21481 cttaatgagt agctggtttt acgagtggtg atggttgttt taaagttagt attagagaat
    21541 ctaaattaca taaaagagga agtcgtgtag tattactttt tgtagtaact caacacatta
    21601 gagatgaatt attattgaaa agtttagtag atttctttgg gtgtgtaggc gaagcctcaa
    21661 aacttattct tataaagatt atattgagtt cagatgtcaa tcattcaaag ataattatga
    21721 aaagatttta ccttttttcg ataaataccc tatcgttggc gttaaatcta aggatttcaa
    21781 agattgagct aaagtagcta aaatgataca aacaaaagtt catttaacta acgaaggttt
    21841 cgatcagatt cgccaaataa gaacaggaat gaataaaggt agatatctaa aatagactac
    21901 tctggttcat gcagtatttt ttttcttata gtccttcgga ctcagcaggc tctaaaatta
    21961 cgagcttgct agtgctccga aggaagcact accctattat ataaagttgt tcttttcttt
    22021 aatttggacg ataaatttta cagtcgtcat gtggacgtat atgacgctat acctacaata
    22081 gtaacaacat tcgtggctat aatagccaaa atttctatat ttatattatt attacaatta
    22141 gtgtattata ctaacagtag tttttcagaa atgagttgaa catttatttt actaataagt
    22201 tcactattct cattaataat aggaactgtg gtaggtttaa ctcaatttag aattaaaaga
    22261 ttatttgctt atagtactat atctcacgta ggatttatac ttttagcatt aggtatatct
    22321 agtgttgaat ctactcaagc atttatattc tatttaacac aatattctat aagtaattta
    22381 aatgcatttg ttatattaat agctataggg ttctctttat attgttatat aagtgaaaac
    22441 aaagaacatg aagaattaat ggacaaaaac aattcacctg ccaagaggtc taggaaactt
    22501 ctatataggg tattatggcc aaactccggg gacgtcctaa agcttctggt accaagctgt
    22561 agtcgaaagg ctacaagtgg atcaattaat cactgatgta cggtaacaag ccataagata
    22621 atcgaaagag caatggatta ccgtggatct aagtcaacag tacgtgtgcg caagctatat
    22681 actgttgtaa aagagcaacg agtagacggt catagatgta ttaatttaat gcatttaagg
    22741 tatgctctaa tgggtttcga aagaaattat caaatcagaa tcctttctaa acaattaatt
    22801 atgccttcct tgagaagatc atatacttct ctatctgtaa atcctaattt gaaatctaca
    22861 gccaccggta ccctaaaccc tttattctta actggtttct ccgacgctga atctaatttt
    22921 actgtgagaa tatttaagag taatacagta aaagtagggt gatgtgtaca acctgtattc
    22981 caaatcgaat tacacaaaaa agatcttaat gtattagaaa aaatttcttc attcctaggg
    23041 gtaggtaaaa tttaccataa agaagaatct tctatatata tggtacaatc tttaagagat
    23101 atagatgtaa taataaacca ctttgaaaaa tatcctctct taaccaaaaa attggaggat
    23161 tttcaattgt tctctcaaat tgttacttta attcataaaa aagaacattt gactattaca
    23221 ggttgacata aaattatatc tcttagagct tctatgaata agggtctttc tacctttatg
    23281 aaaactacgt ttcctgatat tattccagct acaagaccaa gtcgttcaga cgaagagtta
    23341 ataaactcta agattgatcc ttattgaatg gcaggttttg tagcaggaga agggtgtttt
    23401 agtattagaa ttactaaatc gttaacttta aaaacaggat atcaagtaca attaaggttt
    23461 aatgtaactc aacattctat cgataaggta tttatgaata gcttagttgc cttctgaggt
    23521 tgtggtaaag tgtttttaag atttagagag aataaagtgg attttcaaat cctaaaatta
    23581 aaagatctga ccgataaagt tattccttta ttccaaagta tatctttaca aggtgtaaaa
    23641 tcaaaagatt ttgccgattt ttgtaaagca gttgatataa tgaaagtaaa gggccattta
    23701 actaacgaag gtttagatca aatacgtaga ttaaaagcag gtatgaatag aggtagagaa
    23761 taattttgtt atgcatagtc catatccccc ccacttcgtc gtagacgaag tctcgggatt
    23821 agtagccttc tgatgagtcg aaggctacta atcccaccga agggggggat atggactact
    23881 catcagcaag ctatatcccc ccttcggtgg gatagacgaa gtctcagcag gctaaggaat
    23941 aaaaaaaaat atattttttt ttatactaag caagctagcc ttcatagcaa gctcttctgt
    24001 gcttctgtgc gaagcataca gaaatatgca taactttatt aacttatgta taattatttg
    24061 taagataaat ctgaccgccg tgatacaatt agtaactcaa ctgaaaggat atttttatat
    24121 aaatcctttc ttagctataa gtttagctat tactatcttt tcatttgtag gagttcctcc
    24181 tttaatagga ttctttggaa aacaaatggt gttaagtgca gccttagata aaggtcttat
    24241 cttcttatct ttaatcgcaa tattaactag tgtaatagga ggagtttatt atttaggtat
    24301 agtaaaagaa atgttcttta gtttacctga atataaaata aatccattat tagaaactct
    24361 taccttaaga ggtaatgttg tagatgataa tcaaaaaata attaaacaat taaagtttaa
    24421 ctataaaaat atagctatat caagtccgat ttcttttgta atttctataa ttacacttgt
    24481 tattctatta tttttattta tgaacaaaga atgactaagc atgggtaaat aaaaaaatac
    24541 cattctctgt aatgaataaa ttaaaaagaa taactttatt attattccga attaggaata
    24601 cttcaacgcg ggggctcaga ctaatcctct tgaagtaaaa cagtgccgcc ttataggaag
    24661 tgattacagc ttctgaataa gattcgttac ctaagctagt ccttagtatt caaataatta
    24721 ataaataatc atgaaaaatt acaaatttaa cgagctcgcc gttttaagaa taaacttaga
    24781 taaactaaga tttttttcta cacataccgt tagaagtaga caagctgtaa acatagaaca
    24841 tatcaataat tatatttcaa atattaataa caatgacgac gaagtcgtac caataaatcc
    24901 ttgatttgtt acaggattta cggacgctga aggttctttt atgatccatt tagaaaagaa
    24961 taaggataaa tggagagtaa gacctacatt ccaaattaag ttagatataa gagatttatc
    25021 tttattggaa gaaataaaaa tatattttaa taatacaggt tcaatcaata cttctaacaa
    25081 ggaatgtgta tacaaagtaa gatctttaaa ggatatatct ataataatat ctcattttga
    25141 taagtataat ttaattacac aaaaaaaagc tgactttgag ttattcaaac taataattaa
    25201 taaattaaat agccaggaac atttaagtta tgaagtaggc gccacagttt tacaagaaat
    25261 tattagtatt cgtgcttcaa tgaacttagg tttatcatca tcagttaaag aagattttcc
    25321 acatattata ccggtaataa gacctttaat tgaaaatatg gtaatacctc atcctgagtg
    25381 gatggccgga tttgtatctg gagagggttc tttttctgtg tatactacat cagatgataa
    25441 atatgtgtca ttgagtttta gagtttctca gcataataaa gataaacaac tattgaaatc
    25501 tttcgtagat ttttttggtt gtggagggtt taattaccat aataaaggta ataaggctgt
    25561 aatttttgtt actagaaaat ttgaagatat taatgataag attattccat tatttaacga
    25621 atataaaatt aaaggtgtta aatataaaga ttttaaagac tgatccttag tagctaaaat
    25681 gatagaatca aaaagtcatt taactacgaa tggatataaa gaaatatgta aaataaaaga
    25741 aaatatgaac tcatatagaa agagttctgt aaattaaaat ttgtcctagc tttgctagaa
    25801 aatatgaatt gcccccttga taatacatta tgtattgcat tgaaaattgg ataaattgca
    25861 agaagattta ttagtataac cagctaatta aatatttgca gcgaagttta gtttaattaa
    25921 aactaaaacc gttcaacgac taatttaccc tattttttga ttattagagc tctagtgcat
    25981 atttcggctg agccgaaata tgcactagcc ttaattataa aaaaaaatcg taaaataaaa
    26041 tccaatatta ctttaagtaa gtaataatga catagtctga acaatataga aatatattga
    26101 aatattaata agtcgggacg atagcttcgc cccttcttat taataattaa caatcttgac
    26161 catattggta caaattttat ttaataatta aatgagtagt gtaacttttc tttttgtttt
    26221 tgttactatt ttaacaatag tttttttact tcttaatttc atacttgccc ctcataaccc
    26281 taaaaattgt atcgggaaat caataaattg gggaaaactg ccaaattccg gggaacccct
    26341 aaagcttctg gtactaagcc atatatgaaa atgtatgagt ggctgaatta attactcagg
    26401 tatagtaaca agccagaaga tgagtgaaaa caaaatgggc gatcgtggat ctaagtcagt
    26461 aatacatgag actaaacagt catgtattat tgtaaaagag caacgagtag acggtagttg
    26521 taatgcgggt aaatccgcat tattaaagtg tactctagtg gacttcaaaa gaagttatca
    26581 gatcaaaatc ccttctaacc ctataatttt aacaagaaat ttttctacac tagtaggtga
    26641 gctagcttcg ctagaacaaa gttccctccc ccctaaatta gatccttcat acgttactgg
    26701 atttacagat ggtgaaggtt cttttatatt aacaataata aaagataaca aatataaatt
    26761 aggttgacgt gtagcatgta gatttgtaat aagcttacat aaaaaagatt tagtgttatt
    26821 aaatagttta aaaaactttt ttaacactgg tagtgtcttt cttatgggta aaggtgctgc
    26881 acagtatcgt gttgaatctt taacaggttt atctattata attaaccatt ttgatagata
    26941 tcctttaaat actaaaaaac aagcagatta catgttattt aagctagctt ataatttaat
    27001 tataaacaaa agtcatctta cggaaaaagg attatcagaa cttgtttctt taaaagctgt
    27061 tatgaataac ggtttaaagg atgaattaaa aattgcttat cctaacatca ctcctgtatt
    27121 aagacctgaa attccattat ctcttaatat agatcctctt tgattagcag gatttacaga
    27181 cgccgaaggt tgttttagtg ttgtagtatt taaatctaaa acatctaaaa tcggagaagc
    27241 ggtaaaatta agttttatta taactcaaag tgttagagat gagtttttaa taaaaagtct
    27301 aattgaatat ttaggatgtg gttatacaag tttagatggt agaggtgcaa ttgattttaa
    27361 agtatctgat ttttctagtc taaaaaatat tattattcca ttttatgata aatattacat
    27421 acatggtaat aaaagtttag attttaaaga ttttagtaga gttgtaacac tgatggaaaa
    27481 taaaaaacat ttaaccaaac aaggactaga tgaaataaaa aaaatccgta atgcaatgaa
    27541 tacaaataga tagagcttgc gtagtccccc ttcggcggag aagtctcttc gtgtattcca
    27601 tatccctttg gttagacgaa gtctcagcga gctaaggaat cagcaagctc cgaatattaa
    27661 ttataagcac acacgcacta aattcatatg ttaaaattat aggtaagaga aatttgattt
    27721 aaacgtatca agaaaaatat agtatttttg aatgtggttt tcatagtttc cttggtcaaa
    27781 atagaactca attcggtgtt aaattcttca tatttgcatt agtttatctt cttctagatt
    27841 tagaaatatt agtaatatat ccatatggta taagcgttta tgaaaatggt atttatggat
    27901 taatagtagt gctaattttt attggtataa ttacagcagg atttgtattt gaattaggta
    27961 aaaatgcatt gaaaatagat agtagacaat ccaataatta tttttataaa tcaaaaaaat
    28021 ttattaatat gtttactgaa cataagtagt attccagtag acggctatcc gaccgagctt
    28081 gcgagcttgc cccttcgtga aacgagtagt cctccttagc ctgcgtaccc gagacttcgt
    28141 ctgtatttca tatcccttac gggatcagaa attagacgaa gtgggtccgc ctgggatacg
    28201 acgagtacac ttcgttaggg gactattaaa aagtataaaa gtatgaaagc gtgaacgggg
    28261 tataggcgaa gcctcgaact ttgttccagg cgcaagcttc gctagataaa aaaaaatacc
    28321 cacacgcaca cttgttaaac tattacatat actaacctcc accctaatag cctccttaat
    28381 atattaattt gtgaagttta atagtgagcg cgatcgatat cacctacatt tcattaggga
    28441 atcaggaggc tcgagccccg gggggggcaa ctcgatataa acttctaaca ggacgatagt
    28501 agcttcgcta gggaaaaata ataagagtag taggcatatt tctccgaaat catgagtccg
    28561 aaggactact actgcctatt cttatttttt tttacgagta tttcctccga aggatggaaa
    28621 tcgcgccgaa gggggtcgct atttaaggat acttaatagt ccggtccatt aagagttatt
    28681 ttaaaaataa actaaaacct tttactatgt atatcaatag accccgatgt tagatttagt
    28741 aaccattatg gttgaagcct caaagcttat tggagccggt ttagcaacta taggtctagc
    28801 gggggctgga gtaggaatag gtgtagtgtt tgggtgttta attataggtg tggctagaaa
    28861 tccttcttta aaaaatcaat tattttcata ctctatatta gggtttgctt tctcagaagc
    28921 aactgcgtag aggcaaatag cgcagtataa agagggtgaa ttgcaaagag gacataatat
    28981 ttattatgta aatttgcagc gaagtttaat ataatacaat aatatatatt aaaaccgttc
    29041 aacgactagt agatgagtaa agtattaaca ataattctac gatcagcgcc ctcatatttt
    29101 atattataaa atataagaca tagtctagat aagagagaaa tctcttaata tttaaagtat
    29161 atatggcttt ttatttaatc ttaaaattca attttatatg tagaaaaatc tcgactaaaa
    29221 ttaataacac cacatttaat tcgccaagta gtcaaaatcc tattaaaacg tattatgacc
    29281 ctttaaatga aagagaaata atacgtaaag ataataatgg gaaaatcggg gtatatgttt
    29341 gacaaaataa aatcaataac aaaatgtatg taggtagtgg tgatccttta tatttaagat
    29401 taagtgatta ttatcaactt tgatatctta aacataaaga taatctttat atagttagat
    29461 ctctaaataa gtattctatg agtagtttta tattacatat tatggagtat agtgattcag
    29521 ataatgttat taaatgtgaa caaaaatgaa tcgatatttt aaaacctgaa tataatttaa
    29581 cacctttagc gggtagtact aaaggattta aacatagttt agaggctaaa gataaaatga
    29641 gaatagctgc tacaggtaga aagcatacag atgaagttaa agatcttatg agtaaaaatc
    29701 gtcaaggttt aaacaatagt ttttataata aaacacatac acccgagact atagagaaat
    29761 taagaaatat agctcaaaat agaactcatc ttcctgttaa agggttagat gtagaaataa
    29821 cagatattga aactaaaatt actactactt atagtagtgt aagagaagca gctagttact
    29881 taaactcgga tattaaaaca ttattaagaa gagaaaaatc tcagttaata aaaggtacca
    29941 ataagccata taaaaataaa tatattatta ccataataag aggtaataat taaaaaaaaa
    30001 gtatttgctt taatgatggc tttattatta ttatatgttg tataataata tttttatagc
    30061 ggagcgtgtg tatttttttc gagcttacta gtactaatac cctaattccc taacgaagtg
    30121 tatccctaca cttcgttagg gaataggata cacttcgtta ggaatacaca aattcagaag
    30181 gctaaagagg aaaaaaaaat tttttagtct tagctagctt ggactaatta ttttacccct
    30241 tcccccctcg tggggggggg gggggggggg gggtgagctc tcgttcacga gagcttactc
    30301 ctccccctct tagggtttta tatttctagc tatagcgagg agcttcgttc ctcgctatag
    30361 ctatataaag ctaaaagcta aagctagcta tataacaggc ggcaattcta ttatacttat
    30421 actacagcaa ctgctgtacc tttgcatggc tggctgtata tagccagcag ctgctatata
    30481 actaattaca agtattgctt atataagcag caggtcggct ataagctgta tatatagaca
    30541 tataattaga aattttatat taaaaattta tatatgaaac atttatttaa tacatttatt
    30601 aattttgatg cacctatgcc ttgaggtata tatttccaag acagtgcgac acctcaaatg
    30661 gagggattag tggaacttca tgattatcgt gaataagagc caaattccgg ggacacccta
    30721 aagctcctaa taccaagcta tagccaaaag gctataagtg gctgaactaa tcactcgggt
    30781 atggtaataa gttaggcaga ttctagctat agaaatgggc aatcgcggat ctaagtcagt
    30841 aataaaatta ctgtaaaaga gcaacgagta gatggttctt ctatgcctgt gtacccaggt
    30901 atggtaaggt gtactctagt cgccaggaaa ctggtttttg ggagaaaaaa cttgacttta
    30961 tttttacgtt atgacaaata gttcataata ataaatttag atcataaaaa cgtggagccc
    31021 tcaataagat taataatcta ttgatctcga tctaataaac agttaaacat agggagtagc
    31081 ttagtaggaa taccacccta agcagccttt gcacagttta acggattaga taaatatatg
    31141 gaaaatccaa gtaataataa atcaaagtta aatccccact atgtcacagg tttttcagat
    31201 ggtgagtctt gttttcatct atctataggg aaaaattcca agtataaaat aggttattat
    31261 gtaaacccgg gatttactat agttttacat aaaaaagatg aacttttatt aagaagtatt
    31321 caaagttttt ttggaggaat agggaattta aaggtactac cgaatatagt acaatataga
    31381 gttttttcat taaaagactt agatattata ctaaatcatt ttgataatta ccccttaata
    31441 acaaaaaaac atacagattt tcttttattt aaagaagcat tagctttaat aaaaaataaa
    31501 gaacacttaa ctatagaggg atttaataaa attatagcct taaaatcttc tatgaattta
    31561 ggtttacctg aagtcttaaa agaatcattc cctgatatac taggaagaaa aatagaacct
    31621 tttgatctac cttctgtatt gaacccttat tgagtagcag gatttacaga tggtgagggt
    31681 tgtttttgaa taaaaacttt aaaggcagtc ggcggagccg cgccaaacaa agaaggatta
    31741 agatcagtta taggttttca aatctctcag catagtagag acctaccttt aatggagaaa
    31801 ttcattagtt tttttgagtg tggtagatta gaacaaacag ggtcagccta tagcttagtt
    31861 gttactaagt tatctcttat caatgaaaag ataattcctt tttatatggc ttaccctatt
    31921 ctaggctcta aatctgaaga ttttaaggat tgatgtagag cagtacaatt aaaaaaccac
    31981 aaagctcact taacaccaca agggcttaaa gaaatcttaa atataaaatc tagtattaat
    32041 tcttctagaa agtaaaactg tctagcgagc tcctctttat aaacctgcaa catagtggga
    32101 aaacagtaac ccaaaattaa agttaatata ttatatatat atattcggat aatatcatgt
    32161 actatttagt tttaatttta tttgctgtag gatgaatatt attttctata atgaaaaatt
    32221 ttgcatcaac taaaacacaa atatcacata aatacttaaa tcacggtaga gatgtgccga
    32281 ctcaaaagtg ttttaagtta gagctagcgc cctccatata taaatttttt tataatcacc
    32341 ggtcttacag tacaacatcc tcttccccta ttagtagcgt aaagttttac gaagatgctt
    32401 tttcaatgag aaaattaatt attaaggata ataaagataa atcaggaatt tataaatgaa
    32461 ccaataaaat aacgaaagat atatacattg gacaatctat aagtttagct aaaagattta
    32521 ttagatattt taaccttagt tatttaaaaa atagagaaac tcttgtaata agtagagctt
    32581 taattaaata tgggtattct aatttttcac ttgagatatt agaatattgc gatatagcta
    32641 atttaacaga aagagaacaa tactacatgg ataaattaaa tccaagatat aatactttaa
    32701 aaatagctgg ttcttcatca ggccataagc ttagtgaaga gactaagaca aaaattagta
    32761 aatctttaaa aggagtctat attcaagaaa aatcagcttt atatggccgt actcatacag
    32821 aagaaactaa agctcttatg tcttcaaaca attctaatga aaataaccca ttttttggta
    32881 aaactcattc gttagaaact aaagagttaa tgagacaaaa ggctttaggt agaaagcatt
    32941 ctgaagaaac tctattaaaa atgagtacta gtagaggtca tcttgtctat atacatgaaa
    33001 aatgtgattc agaaggattt aaattaatag gtagttttgt ttcaatcaga aaagcagcta
    33061 aatttttaga tattagtgct aatactgtaa gactttatat aaattcaggt gaaatattta
    33121 aagatagata taaatttact ggagagcgtt aaacttaaaa aaaactatga gtaaaattcc
    33181 actatatgct ggaaactcct aaagctttta ggtactataa agatgacgaa gatatgcttt
    33241 atcagtgata accctaaagg atgtacaatg gattatcagc aggaaaccac caaatatagg
    33301 cagagcgagc ttgttatgaa agaccgccct atatttcagt aggatcctta gagactaaac
    33361 gtggaaacct tatataaata taaggtaaga tatagtccag ttaagtatga aagtacttaa
    33421 gaatcgacat taatcgaatt aatatgaact atcactcctg cagttatatt aatattaata
    33481 gctttccctt ctttcaaatt attatattta atggatgaag ttaatgaccc ttctatgact
    33541 attttagctg aggggcacca atgatattga tcatatcagt acccagattt catagattca
    33601 aatgaagaat ttatagaatt tgattcttat atagtaccag attctgattt agaagatgga
    33661 ggattaagaa tgttagaggt tgataacaga gtaatagttc ctgaattaac acatataaga
    33721 tttgtaataa catctggtga tgttattcat tcttttgctt gtccatcttt aggtataaaa
    33781 tgtgatgctt acccaggtag attaaaccaa gtatcagttt tcataaatag agaaggagta
    33841 ttctatggtc tttaatacat ggccaaaact gtagtgaacc tatggttata aatcatcaaa
    33901 ttgcgggaac accctaaaga aatcttaacc aagtaagtat ggtaacataa cttatggcac
    33961 aggcaatgac tcgtggtacg gtaaaatcaa gatttattat tcaatgggca atccgcagcc
    34021 aagtaccaat tgtagaagta agcttttatt tggtatgcag ttcatcgact agatggtggt
    34081 tggtattatt agtattaata atgcttaaga tatagtcaga ccctacccga aagggtacag
    34141 aaaagtatga gtcttttacc gtattttttg ttaattagat ataatagagg ttattatatt
    34201 tagggaccct acaatagttt gctaaactta tttttaatgt aagcgcttaa aggtgatata
    34261 aatcacttat tttccataaa ctgttgtaac attgcatggt acaactagta gaagtgtttt
    34321 taataatcac ttgttatctg ataagcgtat aggactaagt actatagcag ctttaccttt
    34381 aacaagacat tttagttcaa tcagatcttt agtcaataat tctgaagctt tagcttcaga
    34441 tcatattaat agtggaaaac ctactacttt atccgtaatt aataaagtat tactcaatca
    34501 aaatttagta gttactgact ctaaattaaa agaattatta aaagttgaag gtgtagaaat
    34561 agaacttcct atatctacac cgaagggtaa ggagctttta gctgaattaa caggtaaatc
    34621 taagtataaa ggtttctctg gtgtatatat gtttatacat aaaaatacag gtgataaata
    34681 tgtaggttca tccaacctac taagacgtag aatggactac tattttaacg gagattatcc
    34741 tttagcaggt aaatttttac ctttactata taaagaagga ctagaagctt ttaaattaag
    34801 aatatttaag ttagatagta ataaatttag cagtcaagac gctttaatat tagaacaatt
    34861 ttatttatta gataaagaat ttaacctaaa tacattaaga gttgttaacg ctggatcttc
    34921 aaaaggtgat cctgtatatg tttatgatct aacttgcagt attctttatt atcacgctaa
    34981 atctagaatt gaattaaaaa gagtattaaa tatacacact gaaactagta aaaagtatgt
    35041 agattctaaa ttaccttatc ttaataagtt cttattatta agctatccta tacctacagc
    35101 tttaactagc gatatttctt tagaagaatt attaggtata atgcaagatg aaagaaaaga
    35161 tacttataag ttaggtactc gtacaagtat tccagtagaa ttagagatta aagaaggaaa
    35221 tacatttgtg agcgaagctt ccaaaggtca tactttaaaa tttgattctt taacttcttg
    35281 tatggaatat ttaagaggat taggattaat aattaaaaga gacactctaa ctaaatacat
    35341 aaaaattgaa aaagtgtttc ataatttctt atgtaaatac tctgataaaa ctttacctaa
    35401 aaactttgac gaaataggat taataattga tgaatataaa aagttaaaag tagatacaga
    35461 ttcattaata attaatagaa aaaataaacc tatattagtt aaaggaggcg cgaagctcca
    35521 tatggataaa gaatttgaca gtataactga ggcaattaaa cactttgata atttaaacat
    35581 aaaattagat agcaaaactt tatatcttcg tttaaaagac ggaaaaatat ataaagatta
    35641 ttattttact tataaataat gataagttca atataatctt tactaacatt aaaaaattag
    35701 tagggaatcg caatgttcag aaatatgtgg aattcttcac agttcaatgc ctatagttat
    35761 agaatctgta aatatagata aatttgtgca ttgactatat tcagtttaat agtgcgagtg
    35821 tcgcaaacgg cgaactagga ttgccctatt ccctattccc ggctacgccg ggaataagca
    35881 agctctaaaa taaagttctt tatttttttg attgctggat tttagagcct gctgattccc
    35941 gccttcggcg ggaataagta ttgcgccgac ctataccagg cgcaagctcg aaaaaaaata
    36001 tccgtaggaa tagtctacgc gcaagctttt cgctatggag aagggctagc ttcgctagag
    36061 aatacgtggc cccttcttta tttttttttt atttatcgct agctgaagct tctctgctcc
    36121 tacggagagc ttgcttattc gtgaaacgaa tattcggaga aaattagcaa gcgaccccgt
    36181 gcttaaattt ggaggagcta gccgatttct tcaaaaccgg caagctagcg ctacttatta
    36241 aaaaaaggga tattagttta atggtagaac aagatggtac ggtcatcttg attgtagttc
    36301 aagtctacaa tatccttagt atagttatag gtaatttgga ggcgcatatt taagtgtagc
    36361 atattcccga gctcgctagt gctaatttcg aagaaatatg cactactccc tattcgaggg
    36421 gtattttttt ttcttcgata taggcgcaag cgacccctta ctcggggaaa aaaatcgcgc
    36481 aagcatatcc atatccctcc gggtacgcag gctaagggta gcgctaactc tagcaataaa
    36541 aaaaaataaa tagagagctt gctatgaaat acaccacgct acttatttta aatcaaaagg
    36601 atattagttt aatggtaaaa ctagatgttt cggccatctt gattgcagtt caagtctgca
    36661 atatccttag tacaattata ggtaattttg tttatcaata gttatactta taattatggg
    36721 tttgcagttc atcgactaaa tggaggttgg taaataatta ctagtcctac ggaccagcaa
    36781 gctctaatta tttgcttaag atatagtcag gcataactta aaggttatgg aatatcccca
    36841 gcccacctaa gggaattaaa ttcctatggt aaaggggaga aaacgaagag gaagtattgc
    36901 gtatctggtc tgtatacctg gaacgtttag agatacgcat tattttataa tgtatatctt
    36961 aaggggtaga atttaaaggt aaaacttgat gactataata tcataaaagt tgtagttcaa
    37021 ttctacaata cctctagtct aatttaatta ttatactaat agagccataa attatggttc
    37081 ccgaacaatt tgttatatta aataaaaata tgagtttaac cttattactt tttttaatag
    37141 gaatcttagg attcgtattt aatagaaaaa atttgatact tatgcttatt tctatagaaa
    37201 taatgctatt atctataaca ttcctaatat tggtaagttc tgttaatatc gatgatataa
    37261 taggacaaac gtatgccatt tacattattg tcgttgccgg tgcagaatct gcgatcggtt
    37321 tagctattct agtagctttt tatagattag cttcacatta tgctccaggt agtattaata
    37381 gggcttcaac ttctaatatt caatcactca acagagtttc agacttaaga aaggtaaatt
    37441 cttatccttt caaagttccc ggtactttta ttagaaatta ctctactaca agagtaatga
    37501 gcttacatcc ttgatttgtc acaggtttca cagatgctga aggttgtttt tgaataggtg
    37561 taagaaatga tcctagaaat aaaacaggat gatgtgttca agcttttttc cagattgcat
    37621 tacataaaaa agatgtagca ctcttaaaca acatacaaag ttatttcggt ggaattggta
    37681 ctgtggctgt gagaggtgac agatgttatt ttatagtaag ttctttaaaa caaattataa
    37741 aagttattat ccctcacttt gacgctcatc ctttaatcac aaataaattg gtagattata
    37801 gattatgaaa atctattatt tctataatgg aagctaaaag acatttaact gtggaagggt
    37861 taaatgaaat aataagaatg aaatcatcct taaatttagg tttatctgat gagatccagg
    37921 acgcttttgc agaaactctt tctactaatc caaaccaaga aaggtcatgg aaccctgcag
    37981 aatctatacc acatggaatg tgaatggctg gatttacatc aggggagggc tctttctttg
    38041 ttaatatatt caaatcaact catcacaggg tgggatatca ggtaagatta gggtttgaaa
    38101 tagctcaaca tattagggat gaattaacta tggcaacttt tacttctttc tttaactgcg
    38161 gtatcataag tagatactca gaagatatgg taaagtatag atgtactaaa ttttcagatc
    38221 taaacaccct aattatccct ttctttaagg aatacttacc gttaggtaat aaattgttag
    38281 acttcgaaga ttttggtcaa gttgctttat tattagagaa taaagcacat ttaactgaag
    38341 aaggtctaaa tagtatccgt aaaataaaag cggtggcgtg cctcatgaat agtttacgta
    38401 agtagaaatt tgttatttca gagctcgcgc cccccccttc ggcgggatca gaaattagca
    38461 agctaccacc ggagagtttg ctatgaagag gttcgccccc cacagtaagg gtcggagcca
    38521 acaaagttcc gacccttcct gttggctaac cttatcacta aactctttag gaagggtcta
    38581 tttcagagct cgcgcccccc ccttcggcgg gatcagaaat tagcaagcta gccattaaat
    38641 aaatattcct tagttaattt gaataaggta aggaataagt taagctaatc ccacggtgtt
    38701 ttgtgagtta atgtaagtta tttgatttga attatagtag tacttgagtt atttattaag
    38761 aggtagaagc ctaaaataat taaaccaaat agaataaaac cttgatctaa aaaggggaaa
    38821 cgaactttcc tctagtcttt gctaatccca aaggcgaaac cttcaaattg cgggaagcac
    38881 ctaaaactat ttcaaccaaa ccatcatggt aacatagatg gtggcacagg taatgactcg
    38941 tggtatggta aaatcgaaat agaaaacagt taacgagcta gcgccataaa taattgttta
    39001 aggttaatct gcagccaagc accttttaca acataaataa acttaaggtg tgcagttcat
    39061 cgactaaacg taggttggta aataatatcc agcaagggcc ggttaattaa aaggagattt
    39121 ttttcgtaat aatctatttt taactaggtt tttatttaaa tgtaatctta agatatatta
    39181 ttaaataaac tctgaattaa tatttctccg aaatcacgcg ggctggtgga caaagttagg
    39241 ttcagcagct gaagtggaat attatttgct taagatatag tcaaccgctt aatatgctta
    39301 tttatacata aatataaaaa aacatattaa gtctagaaga ggaagtatta gaatagaata
    39361 taaataatgt atttaagtat aattatatta cctttattag gatctatagt gtccggtttt
    39421 tttggtagaa aagtcggtgt tacaggtagc cgtattttag gttgtttaag tataatgata
    39481 acaacaatat tagctattat tagctttttc gaagtaggat ttaataataa tccggtttca
    39541 attaatttat ttaaatgatt agataacgaa tcatttaata tggtatgaaa ctttcaattt
    39601 gatagtttaa cagtatcaat gttaatacct gtattaataa tcagttcttt agttcatttt
    39661 tattcaatag gatatatgag ctcagatcct cacaatcaaa gattctttag ttatttaagt
    39721 ttattcactt ttatgatgat aatactagta acaggtaata attatttagt tatgttcgta
    39781 ggatgagaag gtgtaggtgt ttgttcatat ctattagtta gtttttgatt cactagaata
    39841 gcggctaatc aaagttctct ttcagctttc ttaactaata gagttggaga tgctttctta
    39901 atgataggta tgtttatctt attatgaact ttaggaactc tagattatag tactgtattc
    39961 tcattagctc cttatataaa tgaaaatatt actacaatta taggaatatg tttacttata
    40021 ggtgcaatgg ctaaaagttc acaagtaggt ttacatatat gattgcccat ggctatggag
    40081 ggtttggtaa caggggctct ccttaaattt cactatatgc ggggacatcc gttaacatta
    40141 aagtccacca gttactttgt agccattgga aaaatcttta atgtaggaca atccgcagga
    40201 aacctgtata atatacaggg atcctcagag actatacgtg aaacgattaa aatagataat
    40261 acatttaaat gatgattaat aggatttgct gaaggagacg gttattttgg tgtagataag
    40321 aaaggttatt taacttttaa agttacacaa tctactacag attgccaagt actattcttt
    40381 ataaaaaaaa gtctagggtt tggaagtgta tctttacaaa gtaaatcaag taagactcat
    40441 caatatagag ttagagataa aaataatctt attaagatta taaatatatt taacggtaac
    40501 cttataacta aggctaaaat agctcaattt aaattatttc tagaagcttt taataataaa
    40561 tataatactg atattacatt catagaatgt aataaaaaag ttactctgga taatgcttga
    40621 ctttcaggat ttacggatgg tgaaggctgt tttacagctt cagcctattt aagtaaagcc
    40681 acaaataaac atattgtaac ggtgagatac gttatatctc aaaaaaacga tatagaattt
    40741 agtcaatact tagctgagtt aataaacggt tatataactt atataaagag ttatgatggg
    40801 tataataccg tagttaacca cagtaagtta aacattattc taaattatat taaaagttac
    40861 cctttgaaga ctaagaaaca tgtttcttac ttaagatgat tgaaagttta tgagctagta
    40921 aaagataaac atcatcataa tccagagggt atagaaatta ttaaatcctt aataaaatta
    40981 attaataaat aaatgtataa aataatcgaa gatatagtcc gaacaatgat gtaaatcatt
    41041 gagtattcgt gtcgtatttg tacatatttg tatataacat gaatcaacat atttgcctac
    41101 tccggtatct gctttaatac acgcagctac aatggttaca gcaggagtgt acttattaat
    41161 acgttcatcc cctttgattg aatatagtgc agtggtattg gcaatatgtt tatgattagg
    41221 tgcaactaca actgtgttta gctctcttat tggattattt caacaagata taaaaaaaat
    41281 tatagcttat tctaccatga gtcaattagg tatgatggta atagctatag gtttatcttc
    41341 ttataatgta gcaatatttc atttaataaa tcatgccttc tataaaggat tattattctt
    41401 aggggcagga gcagttatac acgcagtagt agacaatcaa gatttaagaa aatacggggg
    41461 attaatatct ttcctacctt taacctattc tgtgatatta atcgctagtc ttagtttagt
    41521 cgctttccct tttatgacag gattttatag taaagatttt atattagaat ctgcttatgg
    41581 tcaatatcat tttagtagta ttgatgtata tgttatagca gtaataggtg ctatatttac
    41641 tacattatat tcagttaaag ttatatactt aactttctta actaatccta atggaccagt
    41701 taattattat agaaatgctc atgaaagtga tatatttatc agtttacctt tagtggtatt
    41761 agcgatattc tctatatatt ttggatatat cactagagat attttcatag gattaggttc
    41821 agggttcttt gtagacaata gtatatttat tcaccctgtt catgaaataa tgattgacac
    41881 tgaatttggt gtacctacta tatttaaatt aattcctttt atccttactg tatctttctc
    41941 tgcattagca ataatatatt ctgaatttat gccaaatata atatcgaact ttaaattatc
    42001 taatttagga tattatattt atggtttctt caatcaacgt ttcttagttg aattctttta
    42061 taataaatat attgttaatt cagttttaga aataggaggt caaactacaa aagttttaga
    42121 taaaggtagt attgaatcaa taggtcctta tgggtttggt gttattttaa ctaaagctag
    42181 taaaataatt tctagcttaa gtaacggagt tgttactaat tacgctcttt atattttaat
    42241 aggaatttgc ttctacttat ctatttttac ttttgtacag gtagtagatg acgtagtaaa
    42301 ttctattaca atagcaagct tagtaattct tatgttacat aaagatcgtt ctttaatttc
    42361 taactagggc gcttctaatc cgaaggttat gtagtagtat ttttttcgag cttgcgcctg
    42421 gcataggtcg gcgcaatact tattcccgcc gaaggcggga atcagcaggc tctaaaatta
    42481 ctgcgcacta gccatctccg aaatagatag aggggacgag ctatatttct tcgaaatcag
    42541 ccgtccctgc cttaatttat taattaaggc gctagctcgt aagaagagct tgcggatttt
    42601 cgcggctcct aacgaagtgt actatgaaat actacacttc gttaggagaa aatattaata
    42661 tatttcttaa ctagggctat aaccttttat agatgaacct aacctgcact actagacgaa
    42721 gtctcttcct agaaaataca gtcggcctta tttctgtgtt acgagtaagg gatagtgctg
    42781 tagtgcatat ctatattccc tccgaaggat ggaaatcggg gaggagtaat atccctccct
    42841 tcggagggat ccgcaagctc taaaataaag ttatttattt attttagagc ttgctgattc
    42901 gtgaaacgaa tcgcgccgcg cctggattag cactagcact agctcttttt ttactcgcaa
    42961 tgctggcccg cctttaagcg tatatattaa aggtaagcta tctatattag gataggagtg
    43021 catgtttgct tgcttgctta cggtataacg tattgcaagt aagcattagt agtatattaa
    43081 agggttaata accctaaatc tcattagctt taataggata gcataatttt agttcgactc
    43141 taaaatgaga aaaaaaaagg agggtatctt tttaccaatg attatatttc tcagtaacga
    43201 gaggtatggg taaaaaaacc gatgagaaac ttacacgtta tgagagaaga cctgttgacg
    43261 atatttgtat ggatctcgga tggaccgggt tgataccttt tttttttgac caaaatttag
    43321 actagatata gcacttagga aaaaaaatat tctttattat taccaaaaga ttttgactta
    43381 agctctcaac attgagaaga gatcaacttt tggattatat caacttaatt tcgatttagt
    43441 agtccttctg atttttttct gtatgcttcg cacagaagca cagaaaaaaa taatcagcaa
    43501 gctcctgtaa gagaggaccc catagaatcc ttatttatag gctgttacaa ctgcttcgcc
    43561 agaaatattc gttattttag aaccaaagtc tataaagcta tcattttagc tttagactat
    43621 cttcatataa tattgctaca tatcaggtat tatattatta atgaatgaag aactttgtat
    43681 aaaatataag gctatttatt caggtatctt tatgggcgag atatcggtga tgtgagctcc
    43741 tagatagatt tgaattttag cgctaaatta gtctatctat agacctaaaa agagttccta
    43801 gcatagggtt aaatatggat agatgaagac gttaggactc cgagctgaat actcaagtga
    43861 acatacgcat ttttatacac tttttcatga aattattttt ttgcaatagc aatgttagct
    43921 caaaactggg gtttaaacct agtttttcaa gatttttttc cggttttaca agtaaagaat
    43981 taattgttaa ttctgatata aataatgttt tactttatga tggaaataat tttaaagcag
    44041 ttttattttt accttcatta gtagcttttt taaatttaat tgaagctatg aaaactgata
    44101 gtataaataa taatctgtct ttaattttag agtttaagga tttttatctt agtcttacta
    44161 atatccttaa acaattagaa ccaggtaaat attcatttgg aggcacgcca ctacttttat
    44221 ctaaaatctt tagatgatta ttgtttaact gaatgttata ctaagagttt agtagataca
    44281 aattgttgat ttagtattat gggttctcca ggttattgcc cttttcttaa tgtttttgat
    44341 tcatatgatc caaaggattt agtagtccta cggactcagc aagctatata tttatcgagt
    44401 tgatagtaca gaaataactt atagacttaa aaaaatatta aaaagtgcta aatgtcaaac
    44461 tcaaatagat ttaagtagag atactttatt agttataact aaagtcaatg atataaataa
    44521 taaagaacta agtaaagaag agacatttaa aattaaaatt cctggtccgc ttcgcacaaa
    44581 taggtcatac taaacgtttc tactctacta caagaagagt agtggataaa actaataata
    44641 atttagaacc agatactatt aacataaagg agagtaattc tttaacttta aacaaatacg
    44701 aggtaaatat aaaggatgct ctagatccta ttttaaacaa taatgtgttt aagtctaatg
    44761 atatggttaa aataattttg aacaatttaa tcaatatcat taaggaatat ccctcccttc
    44821 ggagggatca gccagctccc tattaatgaa gatactcaat taaagataga aaactatctt
    44881 tttaatcaat ataaattctt atcagatagt aaagataaag ttaagatatc tggtatagat
    44941 attagtttat ttaataaaga attaaaagag tattgttttt ctaaacgtga tgatttttat
    45001 ttatatttag attcacttag agaaagctta aatttagagg cacgccacaa aattagtggc
    45061 gtgctgatga ggcgaagcct actccggact actaaataga ctagttaaac ctgtagatat
    45121 tcataactat tatataagag aagttttaaa tggtttagat aataaagaaa ttataaatta
    45181 tatcttctat gttttatttt taattttaac atacaacggt atgattttag atagtgatga
    45241 tgtaaaagag gatgaaaaaa caaagatagg attaacatct attagtatgg acttaggtaa
    45301 atttttatca aggcgcaagc tctagacttc gtctctatat agtaaagtta tataaaaata
    45361 gagataagga aaaattttca caaggagctt gctgtagtcc agaagcctaa taaaagtttt
    45421 aaagaagaat ttttaagtct ctctgctagc ttcgctagcc ctacttagct tttagaagag
    45481 gcgggctata tttcttcgaa atcagccagc ctattaaaga aacaaaaatc gataaaccta
    45541 agtctgatgg aggcgttacg ctaagttgtt attaatatag acgcaagcta tcgatttaga
    45601 attagtagga ggaggaaaat atagcaagtt tgcgcataga ctattcctac gggagagctt
    45661 gtgtattctg tagccatcga acttcgtact gtaccagggg tttgaaagag ttcgctatga
    45721 atagttctgt aaattataca gtttaatgta tacctcttgc tgtttacagt aaggttactt
    45781 aaaaaaaata aataaatata taccctttct aggtagtaga ctattccata tccctatttc
    45841 ctgagggata cacttcgtta ggtatcagga atattttttt tttcgctcgc tataaaagta
    45901 tatttatata ccatatatat ataatttaaa aatattatga gaatattaaa aaatcaccct
    45961 ttattaaaat tagctaatgg ttatttaata gacgcttcac aacctagtaa tataagttac
    46021 ttatgaaatt tcggatcttt attattactt tgtttagtta tacaaattgt aactggagtt
    46081 actttagcaa tgcactacaa cccttcagta ttagaagcat ttaattctgt agaacatatt
    46141 atgcgtgatg taaacaatgg atgattagta cgttacttac atagtaacac agcatcagct
    46201 ttcttctttt tagtcattat ttgtgtagat ttcgtctact tttttttgtg taatccttta
    46261 tttacttcaa acaaaccttg tataaaatac cttgctacaa aagatgcaag attaaaaagt
    46321 agtaaagctc agctgccttt atttgcactc cgcaaatata gcagagcact atcttctaaa
    46381 tcaggtatac ataacatagt aacttcttct cacagtaaaa taggagacat agcatgtgaa
    46441 acagccccca cacataaacc tgaaaactta gcctttcttt cagatgaaga gtttggcgaa
    46501 tgattcagag gttttgtaga tgcggagggt tgtttttcaa tacaaactgt gaagaatcac
    46561 ttcaaattta ttttcacttt ttgtctgcat attgatgaaa cacctttaat taaatatatc
    46621 atacaaagat taggtgtagg tgctttctct ttaagagaga gctctgtaaa ttttactgtt
    46681 tcaagtaagg atgcactact cgtaattttt ggtgtattag acaaaagacc cctaaatact
    46741 agcaaaaact taaactacct agcctttaga caagcttacg atctttattt ttatcgtgaa
    46801 tctgttaata tttcctcaga actatctcaa gaaattgtca cccttaaaga taaaatgaat
    46861 aaaaagagag tagagtttaa acagtcgaca gatcataaga tacacattac tccttactga
    46921 ttgctagggt ttgtagaagg tgagggttat ttttccacga ataaaacaga ttacagctta
    46981 aaatttggta tagggcaaac ttcacaggaa ataatagtat tagaagctat acagaaatat
    47041 tttttagcac taccaacagc taaaaattat gtggaaagaa ataatactaa cctagttagc
    47101 ttagccacat ataaccaagc taaaggtagg gattataagg ctatggccca actagttata
    47161 acccagaggt attttatatc taacgttatt ataccttttt ttgacaagtt aacctggtta
    47221 agtaaaaaat ttaaggacta tgttgactga aagttaattt tagaccttat aaaccatggt
    47281 tgacatttta cggaagaagg taaaaagttg atctctttaa ttacccaagg tatgaataat
    47341 tatagattat ctaataacac tacctctgaa gaggatactt cacgagcaga tgtgaaagaa
    47401 agagcattaa aacttttatc ttctccttca aattttgaag tacaagcgaa cggtaaaata
    47461 ttaataaaat ccttaggtac ttatcttaaa ggtagaggta acgtaggggt taatgtctta
    47521 aataccaaag gtgaaatagt ctttaagttt aattctataa aagattgtgc tttgtttttc
    47581 aatgtccata ctagaactat aaatagaaga ttagataagg gttctttggt ggagcacgat
    47641 aaccaaaatc tggtattcca acgtgatgtt cgtttacctt aatatcatgc catcagtatt
    47701 aaagttatac aaataatata agtaaataaa gtaaatctaa ttaaaactag gccaaaattc
    47761 cattatcttt gagagggagc aataaaccaa cacctctagg gcgtttatat atagcagttg
    47821 tcattaaacg tgttaatatt gatttattgc tacctgtttg ttcggctgcg gatttttttc
    47881 tatagaaaaa aaaataaagc aagcggcagt aggcttcgcc tcataatgga aataaaaata
    47941 agagccttga gaaagctctt aaggctaaat tgtggaagtg aaccttctgc tataaaccat
    48001 caaattgcgg gaaaccccta aagaaatttc aaccaagtaa gtatggtaac ataacttatg
    48061 gcacaggtaa tgactcgtgg tacggtaaaa tcgaaattta tatacgaaag ttaaatgggc
    48121 aatctgcagc caagcatcta ctactaatac ttagtaaggt gtgcagttca tcgactaaat
    48181 gttggttggc attatctatt tgatagtgct taagatatag tcaaacccta ctcgaaagag
    48241 tacagaggta ataaagaatt aagttgacta gcaaataaat aggcaagtat ctttacccct
    48301 aagctttggt tcttatcttt attatctttt aaatgggtgg taatccctac aactaaccat
    48361 agattactgc ttagggagaa ggatcctaac tcagcctgtt ttgtagtatt tgcactacaa
    48421 atggtaaaag gatagatttg gtacttacac ataggaagag gtatatacta cgcatcttat
    48481 agagcaccaa gaacattgac atgagtcata ggtacaataa tccttatcgt tatgatagta
    48541 acaggattcc tgggttacct tacaatagcc caaaacgact ataataataa taaaataaca
    48601 actacgacaa cctttaacga taaaagatat tattcaacat cgagaaataa taaagaggag
    48661 acttcgttcc cacgtataaa taagttttta ttagccaaaa atcttaatcc tgtttttatc
    48721 tatcataatc taaatgaaga ttcagttcgt aaaaatatag ctaaagaaac taagggactt
    48781 agtggtattt atatgatctt aaataaagaa actttaagtt attatatagg atcagcttct
    48841 acagacagaa ttaactctag attttcaaaa catttaatat atttaaatgg tagtaaaata
    48901 gttaaaaatt cagttaataa atatggttta cataattttg tctttattgt attagaatta
    48961 ttccctgaaa tagttaatca agaaaataat aaaaaattat tagatttaga agatttttat
    49021 ctaaaatctc ttttacctga ctataatata ttaaccgaag caggatctag ctttgggtat
    49081 aaacatactg aagttaatag aataaagatg aaagctaatt atagtgagaa gggtagagaa
    49141 gaaataggta gtttgaatag aggtaaaact ttatcttctg aaactataga aactatgaga
    49201 caatcagctt taaatagaaa acctttagac tatacagaac aaggtgtttt aaatatgaaa
    49261 aagaattcta agcctattat agtaaaagaa ttaaataata ctgtatatgg cgaatttaat
    49321 agtatagttg aagcagcaga agctttaaat tgttcaacta aaactataca aagaacatta
    49381 aaaagtccta gcaaaagatt aaaaagacgt tgaatagttg attatgttaa ataaggcggg
    49441 ctccgaagga taagctccct taaattatta ttatagttgt agtcctgcaa gtatatagtt
    49501 ttatgcaatt tatggaaaga aataaaactt aaagcagagt aacctgacaa ggttattgaa
    49561 gaaaccaaat cgtttctttg gcaatgctag tgaaaacgat caaagtatat tttaatataa
    49621 gagatcgtcg gttattcata taatcgcgac agactgggtc actggtgggt agctgaaatg
    49681 ctgcttaatg cacagtcgag gcttatagta gtactttgta gctaatttaa attagctaca
    49741 aagtactact aatagaatat acgaattcaa agttattcta actattatta actttgtaaa
    49801 ataaatttaa cttatttatg gcctgaatga aggatttcta gccacaccta taattaaaca
    49861 ctcaaacact acacctattc ctactccagc ccccgctaga gctatagttg ctaaaccagc
    49921 tccaataagt taacaacgat gggttctaac cagccactat gatgatagaa ttttacgatt
    49981 taattataaa tatgggttat acacccggga tagaaactct cagaaataca actttttcag
    50041 gtcaggattt aaaaagtgca ttttgtgaag cattaagttc tcataactat aatttaagac
    50101 aagcaaaaaa acttgtttta gatttatgtt ttaataggga tactgtaagg ctaaattttt
    50161 tattaggata tcgtgatgaa ggggtaatga attatatatt ggagattgct aataagcata
    50221 gagagtttta cccattaacc cgaaaattaa taaatcaata tttatataat ctaactgaag
    50281 atattgccta ttcatatata gaattttatc aagataatgt agttagatat ctttttctac
    50341 cagatgaggc agataagttt atagctatgg taagggaaag tcctattcta aagcatatat
    50401 attatgttga cgcgggttct aaggtaagaa gtccggggtt tggagtggca aagtctaatc
    50461 tactgctaca aagtgaagta tttaagtatg aaaccgcaga aatgttctct aaaatacgta
    50521 atcttggtag agcagatata gggcagatgg atatgataga aataccatat gaaggaaatg
    50581 tcatgcgggc cataagaaaa gatgaggcat gaagagtatt aaaggctgct aattttttat
    50641 aataattatg ggttagcttt agcttgctta ttcttacaga aaaaaagttt aagggggggc
    50701 gagactttgt ctactgccga aggatggaga ggaataaaaa aaaatatatt tttttttata
    50761 ctaaacgaag tttcgccctc cttgtaatag gtaagcttgt atgttttacc ttatggacaa
    50821 atgtcattat gaggtgctac agttattact aatttaatta gtgctgttcc atgaattgga
    50881 caagacatag ttgagtcaac aaacactatt attaatttat gtttaggtat tattacttta
    50941 tttttaatgt acggcgcaat gcgaacttat ttactatatt taaaagttta tactaaggaa
    51001 acttctttac ctaccatagg tactatacat aagaatgctc taaaaaaaag taataaaact
    51061 ttaagattag ataaacaaga atatatttcg ataccttcat cttttttagc ttttttagct
    51121 ggattaatag atggagacgg atatattcaa ataagtaaaa caccaaaagg atttataact
    51181 atgaaattag ttatatcatt acatttagaa gatatttcta ctttagaata tatacattct
    51241 gttttaaaat taggtaagat taatatatat aaagatttaa aaagccctac ttgcaaatta
    51301 gttattaata aaactgattt acaagaagta ttatttcctt tatttattta taataatata
    51361 tttttcttaa ctaatactag aatagatcaa tttaatttag ctatgtatat attaagaaat
    51421 gatataaaat tacaaagtga aatttcagag gttaagaatg taccatttgt ttttgaaata
    51481 cctaaaagtc cagtagacta tacattatta ccttttttta aaaattgaat tgtaggattt
    51541 acatgttcag aaggttcttt ttttattaaa aaaaacaatg atggttgttt tcaattaaaa
    51601 caaagaatac attctgattt atttgaagct tttaaattga ttttttctac aaatagaaaa
    51661 atagatagta caaataacta taatcaattt ggagttagtt ccaaatcaga tgtacaaaaa
    51721 gttataaatt atttttcatt ttcaggttta catcctttag tgggattaaa atatatacaa
    51781 tatgaaaaat gattaaataa tttgcgtgca agttcacgtt atagtaaatt aaattaccct
    51841 aaataaccta aacataaatt aataatttta atgggctcct taaaaataat aaataattat
    51901 ttttagaggc ataatgggga aaattacaag gacatttaat aaataaacaa cctccgtttt
    51961 attaaattat ttgtagcgga acttaattcg gtatataagg cgcaagctta ggattaagag
    52021 cgttcaacga ctaatgagtg agttatacca acaataagct caacacgata acccctaaat
    52081 cttcttaaag aagatttaag aaatagtcta aatacatctt aatagatgta aagtataaat
    52141 taaatattct acaaaaacaa tcgtcatttg aggaggttta tatacagatg aaccacattg
    52201 cggcgacgta atgttaaaaa ttctgcttaa tgctggaaca tctcccatct taggatttgc
    52261 atacgactta ttcttgttat ttttaacaat tatttgcgtg aaaattgcaa tgacatggag
    52321 acaatcagca ggggtgagaa gtattcatac ttcagaagcc tctcagagac tacatgcaga
    52381 agatctcacc tacgcttatt tagtaggatt atttgaagga gatggatttt tttctatcac
    52441 aaaaaaagga aaatacctaa catatgaatt aggtattgaa ttatctatta aagatgtaca
    52501 attaatttat aaaattaaag cattattagg tataggagtt gtaagcttca gaaaaagaaa
    52561 tgaggtagag atggtatctc taagaattag agataaaaaa catttaaaaa actttatact
    52621 acccattttt gataaatacc ctatgttttc taataaacaa tatgattact taagatttag
    52681 aagtgctttg ctttcaggta ttatatattc tgaagattta cctgaatata ctagaagcaa
    52741 tgtaccttta aattctgtag aatctatttt agataagtct tacttttcag cttgattagt
    52801 aggatttata gaggctgaag gttgctttag tatatataaa ttaaaaaaag acaatgatta
    52861 tttagtagct agttttgata ttgcccaaaa agatggtgat attttaataa aagctataag
    52921 taagtattta tcttttacca ccacggttta tttagacaag tatgattgtt ctagattaaa
    52981 agttacaagt gtaagatcaa tagagaatac tattaatttt ttagatagag caccggtaaa
    53041 actaatggga aataaaagat tacaatactt attatgaata aaacaattgc gtacaatatc
    53101 tagatatgcg gaaaaaataa aaataccttc aatttactaa ataaacaaga gatcatgata
    53161 tagtccgatc aatgaagaga tttattgagt gtagtgagag tatttaatta atattaaata
    53221 cgtgactacc aacacaaatg ctctgtaaat aacgcaacat taaacagatt cttcgcttta
    53281 cattttgtat taccgtttat tttagcggca ttagttttaa tgcatatgat agctttacat
    53341 gatacagctg gatcaagtaa tccattagga gttccagtat attatgatag aatgcctatg
    53401 gctccttatt tcttatttaa agatttaatt actatattta tctttatatt tgttttagga
    53461 atatttgtat tctttatgcc taatgtttta ggtgatagtg ataattatat aattaggaaa
    53521 gctagttatt gtcagaatga acttctggct acaagaaacc atcaaattgc gggaaaaccc
    53581 taaagcaatt tcaaccaagc agacatggta acatagtttg tggcacaggt aacgactcgt
    53641 ggtatggtaa aatcgaaatt gattatctaa tgtctgataa atgggtaatc cgcagccaag
    53701 cacctatcac tgtatttaca gtgaggtgtg cagttcatcg actaaatgtt ggttggcgca
    53761 agcttaagat atagtcaagc ccctttcgaa agaatgcagg atcttttttt tgataagaag
    53821 atttcgttaa atggataggt ttagtagtcc tacggactca gcaagctcct atttagggag
    53881 aatgccttag tcaggcgtaa ctgttattta attactttct atactttttt aaagactgaa
    53941 agttatatat cctcttttta tcaaaataat tctctcctga cggaatctgc cgacagtctt
    54001 aaacctgccc gtgtaggaaa agtaggaaat aaagaaatga ctctttatga agttaaaagt
    54061 ttatttcaaa ctataaagaa ttcagatcct tcatatgaag gatctgaaaa agaatttggt
    54121 ttacttgcca atggtttctg gcaagcggaa gggtatatag gaggtatatt tagatctgag
    54181 ttgaattttt atcctatctg ctcagctact cagttgtttt ctgaagaaag cgcgaaattt
    54241 tttattagat tagacaaagc tttatgtaat aaaggaactt ttagtataac tttaaatagc
    54301 tttggtaagt ttgttattgc ttatagatta tccggttgag atactttttt ttctgtattt
    54361 gttccttatt tctatatgca atatggtgaa aaatatcgtg ctattctaaa actaaaaaaa
    54421 atttatgaat taaaagatta tattaaacat cacagttcag acgataaggc taaagtttta
    54481 ttagtgagtc ttgtttattc tttaactgct cattctcctc gttataaagt aagtttagaa
    54541 gaaaaattaa tttctttaaa tttagatcag ggcttattga aagaattacc tttatataaa
    54601 gaaaatgatg taaaaccatc tttcttattt atattagggt tctttttagg tgatggtact
    54661 ttacatttga aactggaatg aaaagacaaa aatagtactg ttgttattgt tcctttattt
    54721 aatataatac aatctaatgt agaatcaaat aaatatataa tggaaagaat gactagttgt
    54781 ttaaacgctt tgaatattaa agctaattta gacaaaggta ctaatacttt tactttaaca
    54841 gtaaaaggta ttgataatgt atttaattct ttatttcctt tattgaaaaa atattcgcat
    54901 ttcttatatg ggaaaagaga tagctttaat ttattagtat gagtagaggg gctaattaga
    54961 tcaggaggcc atcacactta ttttggtcta aaagcgcttg tatatagaat atatcatagt
    55021 actaatgagc gtattacaga caaagaagtt tgaatgagcc gtcttgagga ctgattaaaa
    55081 gcagtttctg ctcgtagaga atgtggagaa tattatattt cacctatata cacttctaat
    55141 aaacagatta taggttgaca agtacgtttc ccctctactt taaagttacc aaaatccaat
    55201 aaagcattta tgtcttcaac ctgtggtggt caagataaag ctttagcaat agctgtgcag
    55261 tatagagata aaattctttc agattgaatt aatcttaatt tttagtggct ggctggcgtg
    55321 cctcttcaaa gaaattatgc ccgcctcttc aatatgtttt caccttagta aatataaagt
    55381 acccgcttcg cgcttcgcac taatgagaga tagaggtagt aacaaatctg actaactaat
    55441 ctgggctaac cctatgcaaa caccacctgc catagtacct gaatgatatt tattaccttt
    55501 ctatgctatt ttaagatcta ttcctaataa attattagga gttatcgcaa tgttagctgc
    55561 aatattaatt attttaatat tacctaaggc tgacctaggt ttaacaaagg gtttacaatt
    55621 tagaccttta agcaaggcgg ctttctacgt ctttttagtg aactttttaa tattaatgca
    55681 aataggtgct aaacatgtag aaagtccttt tatagaaata ggacaactaa gtactgcttt
    55741 atatttttct catttcttat ttatattacc ggcagtaagt atattagaaa atactcttgt
    55801 agatttagaa ttacaaaata atgccaaaaa tatatagggt taatgctatg tatagcttgc
    55861 tttttactac aaagtagtgc tgtgtagccc ctccggggct cgtggtattt tttttttcga
    55921 aaaaaaatac tacacacgaa cgagtaaaaa aaaaataaag ttttctttat ttttttttta
    55981 ttgctagagc gaggggcgct agctctccgt ctccgattcc gtaggaatcg gaatacggag
    56041 agcttgcgcc tggaatactc gttagcagcg tctgctaagt aaggcactgc tttgtagtac
    56101 tagcaaagat taagattgta aacggtttta cacggtgatt gcagatcatt tgaatgaggt
    56161 tcaattcctc cttaatcttt attttattta gtagtgctgt agtgctagca ctagcactag
    56221 caagtttgag caagctcttg cttgctgatt atttttttct gtgcttctgt gcgaagcata
    56281 cagaaaaaaa tcagaaggac tattactcta acttatataa ttattaaagg taaaaaaaac
    56341 aatacgagct tgctgattat ttttttctgt gcttctgtgc gaagcataca gaaaaaaatc
    56401 agaaggacta ttactagacg aagtctagcc ccccctccag aagaatgcct cccggaggga
    56461 atatggctac tgacagttta ttattatagc ttgcgagtcc atccatatcc ctttgggatc
    56521 agtaggacta ctaactgtat gttttaatcc tttattaatt atagattaac taatatttag
    56581 aatatacaaa taagttacta ctacagatga attttttttt attgtagttt tagtacctta
    56641 gcacgtagta tcgcttgcga gcaatttcgt tgtaggctta actatactat aataatttca
    56701 ctaaatagcc acgatagtgg ttattttaaa gattggggct gcttttctgc tatagctgct
    56761 tcttgcttta tacctataaa gcaagaagca gctaagcaaa cagaagtagc tgacaaaata
    56821 aatatttgta tttaaaatgt tttagaatag tacttttatg gctgctagct tgcgtatttg
    56881 aacttttctc caggtgaacg aagtttctag taggagtaca cttcgttaga gggaggcgcc
    56941 cccgaagaag taccccctct tcgcaccgtc cccctctagt atcgctacct agaatggagt
    57001 tcctatccta cggagagctt gtgccaatat atcggctaag cagaaattcg caagctagca
    57061 aactagaagt atatgctacg tatattgcac cactagtaac cataatcgaa taatttgata
    57121 gatcaggcta gatagcttat tactgcttgc gagtccatcc atatcccttt gggatcagga
    57181 ggactactaa gtagcagata taatctaacc cacgttatca ttttttttat ttagtaatag
    57241 ctatcccgat ccccgaccct ctctccgggg ggaaaaaatc tttttactat tccgagcttt
    57301 cgcgattcgt tcccctaacg aagtgtatga atgccaccca gagggatatg gaatcggcag
    57361 attttttttc ttcgaaggcg ctagctcttc agcctacccc tcgctatcgg ggatggggat
    57421 gaaacgaagt ttactcttcg ttcacatgag ctctcagaag gatgccccct tgtttcttta
    57481 acccgctata tccctccggg atcagcgaac aaagttccct cctgctttta ctaatcctag
    57541 aggaggagct tgcgtatacg aagtctcttc gtgaaacgaa tagcgccata tccctccggg
    57601 tacgcaggct aagggttaaa atataatatg attttgtaga accgttatca cattaattta
    57661 tagtggggag ctctagcaaa ctcgctcgta attattaatt aaaaatatta gttaataact
    57721 tttaagtgaa aaattatgtt cacaaagagt actttaatta tttcctaatt ttgtctttag
    57781 ataaggagag ttgttcccac cagcctaatt tgaccttaag atcccaaatg tctatgggta
    57841 tggaaagatg atttaattct acaaatgcta aagatatagg tacactatat ttaatcttcg
    57901 ctcttttctc aggattatta ggaacagctt tttcagtgtt aattagactt gaacttagtg
    57961 gacctggagt acaatatatt tctaataatc aattatataa cagtgtaatt acagctcacg
    58021 ctatattaat gatattcttc atggtcgaca attgaagact atttaatttt aattttcaag
    58081 ctagcaccct tcgaatattt ttttcaaaga aaaaaattac agaggtcgct ctcaataata
    58141 accaaaacaa cactattact attacaaata gtaataataa taattctaat aaaaataacg
    58201 atgaagataa aataccacta tatactaaag tatatataga aaaccctttt aataatagaa
    58261 atcttatctt aaaagtatcg aaaaatcaaa aaggtgttta tgtttgagaa agtaatgatc
    58321 atgcttatgt aggacattct atcaatttgt ataatagaat aagttcttac tttatgccat
    58381 ctattcttca aactaaagca cgtagagtgt tacgttattt taataaacac ggatttcaag
    58441 atacaaatct tacaatttat ataatggatg agaattctag cttagatgac gttgtaagct
    58501 tagaacagca ttttatagat actttaaaac caagtttaaa cgtagatttg gtggcaagca
    58561 gttctggtta tcatgaacca atgggccaag aaataagaga tagattacgt aaacaaagag
    58621 gtactcctgt atatatttat aacgtagaag attttacttt attatatata tttgaatcga
    58681 aacaacatat gtatgattca ataagtattc atcataaaac tttaaataac tgtttagatg
    58741 caggtacagt gtatttagat actttatttt tatctttgga tttaatagaa gaatctgaaa
    58801 atacgaattt attaactcta gagggaataa aagagttggt aaatgaaaaa cgtgcattat
    58861 atacagttaa acatcctgct tctatttcta ttttagcaga atttaaagac gattcaagta
    58921 agaatctgga attttcatcg ttaacaagtt tagctaatca cttaaaagga gatcgtgtaa
    58981 ctattagaca atatttaaaa ggtgtaaaat caggttatta tagaggaaaa tgaaaattta
    59041 catataaaga ttaaatagaa aggcatggcc gggtaaggca gaaatgcttt actttatttt
    59101 cactatatgc aggaatcccc ttagagcctt taaaactagt accgcagact atatgttagc
    59161 agtggaatac agtgacattt taaaggattg ggtaatccgc gggaaaccaa agataatttt
    59221 gttatcgagt aggatcctaa gagactacac gtgaaatatc ttagtgtata ttttataata
    59281 ttcaaagata aagatatagt ccgtacatat tcgaaagatt atgagtaaac gtatgcctgc
    59341 attaataggt ggattcggaa attttctaat gcctttaatg gtaggaggtc ctgacatggc
    59401 attccctaga ttaaataata ttagtttctg attattacct cctagtttat tattattaat
    59461 attctctgct tgtattgaag gaggtgtggg tacaggttga acacttttga aggataaggt
    59521 gttgctcttt ggtaacttag aggcaataaa actctactcg atgcgtgaaa cccttgaagt
    59581 ttatatagct tatactatta tctactcact tttaatttta gtagtaataa tgttaatagt
    59641 attcttaggt tttcttataa aaaacctaag tacaagacaa tatgcctggg aactaactaa
    59701 attaatgttt agaacccatc agagactaaa cgtagagcat cctaatgaaa ataataattt
    59761 atttgaccat tctaaatcaa ttaatagatt taaatattac gaaaataaag ataatttcca
    59821 tcaatgatta gtaggtttta ctgatggtga tggaagtttt tcgattgtca gagtagctga
    59881 aagaaaatga accctatttt ttaaattaac tcagagtact tataatttaa gagctataca
    59941 ttttattaaa aatcaattag gcgtaggttc aatttacgta gatagcgatt gtaataaagc
    60001 agattttagg ataagagata gaaaaactat aggtgctacg attttaccta tttttgataa
    60061 atatcctcta ttgactagta aatacttttc atatttaaaa tttaaaaaag catatgaaat
    60121 attagaaaat cccaatttat ctactcaaga taaagataat ttattactag cactacaaaa
    60181 agaacaaatg cctttagatt atatttctcc tgcatgaaaa acagtaaact atgaagttaa
    60241 tgatacaaat aaagctaaat ctgttatgag taaatattga cttataggtt tcactgaagc
    60301 agaaggaagt ttttatcttg taaataaagc ttctactcgt attgttcatg cctttgaaat
    60361 aactcaaaaa ttagatttta tcgttttaaa agctatagct catatattgg gtataagtgt
    60421 aagtagaaaa aaattacgag cttcgcgcca cacagtagtt actacaaatt cacgggctat
    60481 ttcaaatata atagattact atagtaaaac tatgaaaggt ataaaagctg tagaatttag
    60541 aatttgagct agatcttatg tgaaatataa aggtaactat gaaaaattaa atagtataag
    60601 agaaaatata agagttttca gacaaatcag gctccgctct taatgacaaa tttaaatata
    60661 aagattaaga tctagaatgg attaggatga aggtatagtc caaactatca tgaaaatgat
    60721 agaaataacg atagtattta aaagagtatg ctgcatattt tataaaatat gccgcgacta
    60781 aatatgaggt tataaataca aaaatgttat cccccattat caggattaca aagtcacagt
    60841 ggaccaagtg tagatcttgc aatatttact ttacatttaa caggggtaag tagtttatta
    60901 ggatcaataa atttcatcac aacaattgtg aacatgagaa caccaggaat aagattacac
    60961 aaactagcct tattcggatg agccgtagtt ataacagcag tattactttt attatcatta
    61021 cctgtattag ctggtaaaat actgccagtg ttaaatttgg caaattgctg gaaacagata
    61081 tatttattta ttatatcttt attagcagga tgcttatttt attataaatt attaagtatc
    61141 ttcagagact attcgccaaa atttgtatgt tttaaatctt atttaaatat agatcgtaaa
    61201 ttcttttctg taaaaagaaa aattccatca tgaggtacgc ctactaataa tggagaattt
    61261 gatcctaaat tttcttcgta tttagctggt ataattgaag gagatggtac tattatagta
    61321 cctaaaagag aaagatcact taaaggtgac ttatattacc cttcaataca aatagtattc
    61381 gattcgagag attttccttt agctttaatg ttacaatcta aattaaatca tggatctatt
    61441 tctaaaaaaa aaggttctag tgcttatgtc ttaacaatta ataaattaga aggtatattt
    61501 ctaatagcca atgttataaa cggttatatg agaactccta agatttatgc tttacataga
    61561 ttaattgatt gattaaatct aagatttgat tttaatataa ccaagaaaaa taaagatata
    61621 agtgatataa attctaacag ttgattagca gggtttatag acgcagatgg tcatttttca
    61681 gtaagaacga ctttagtaac ggagcaggct tcgcctacta aatatccaaa aatagaatgt
    61741 aaatttgaat tatcgcaaag acaaaatgat cataattatg aaaataattt ggaatatttg
    61801 agtctaattg cggacttttt atcttctact gttaaagaaa ccagaatgaa taggccaaac
    61861 cctgaatata gagttagaac tacaaatgta gatagtaatt ttatattagt tcaatatctt
    61921 gagcaatatc ctttattttc tagtaaatat ttaaactata aagattgaat aaaagtattg
    61981 tcatatttta aagccaaaag tcatacaaaa tctgagtcta ttaaagctat agttgaaatt
    62041 aaagcacaaa tgaataataa aagaacagaa tttaattgag atcatttaaa taatttatat
    62101 aacttataca aataaaacat agtcccaaca atatggcgac atattgagtg tctgccttaa
    62161 acagttttgt ttatgaggtt aattaattaa ccatgagacc tggtctagca ggccaagaat
    62221 atttttttgg gtattacaat ggttcttaca gaccgtaatt ttaatacttc attctttgaa
    62281 gtagccggtg gtggagaccc tatattattc caacatcttt tcttaagaga tattttaatt
    62341 aattattata ttttagctat tattccaata attaaaatag ccaaaaaatc tagcttttta
    62401 tttaaattaa attatagtac ttcttcaaca agtaattttt gtttagaatc cttttactcc
    62461 aaatataatg aacatttacc tggcaatacc tcaccctcaa aaaaattctt aacttgattt
    62521 ataggattta cagaaggtga aggatctttt atcgtaaata atagaggtga tctttgtttc
    62581 gttattacac aaagtaacct agatatctat gtattagaat atataaaaga aattttaggg
    62641 tttggtaaag taatacctca atctaaaact acaagtagat atgttactca aaataaaaaa
    62701 gaaatagaat tgcttgttca tttatttaac ggtaatctta tattaccacg tagaaaggaa
    62761 aaatttgaag aatttgtaaa aggatttaat acatgagtaa ctaaaggaag aattcaatta
    62821 aatacagttg aaataaaaca tacctatatt ttacctagtt tatataacaa ctgactttca
    62881 ggttttactg acggagaagg ttgttttact tgttcaataa ataaagataa aggattcagt
    62941 tttaatttta atatttctca aaaatgagag caagatgtta aaatactaga acatctctgt
    63001 tcattattta atgcaggtaa agtatccaaa catagttctg ataatgccta tgaatataga
    63061 ataggcggat tagaaaattg tagaaatgta tttacttatt ttaataacta taacttaata
    63121 acgaaaaaat ctgcttcata tgtagcatga aaagaagtac atggtgattt attaaataaa
    63181 aatcacttag atcctataaa acgagttgaa ttaaaagaaa aagctaaatt aattaataaa
    63241 tttaattaaa gtatagggaa aaaaagtcaa ggtttaacgt ataagttatg aaactctcag
    63301 gacagatgta aaaagatata agatccgtaa gagtaaatat tctatataga atatacctta
    63361 gatttagtta gtatttagcg gatattactt gtaactctta agtataatgc gtatataata
    63421 aagtatacgt tattgtacat gttaatagat aacataagga aaagttaata taaatactag
    63481 caacactagt gttaacggtc aatgaatatt ctcattcgaa gaccgtcggt tatttaagtg
    63541 accgctacag actggttcac tggtgggtag ctgaaatgct gcttaatgta cagtcggttt
    63601 cttccgtatt tccgatatac gcacaagccc atgattatta tatcactggt acctggattt
    63661 aacaagagaa aaacaagtaa gttaaatttg aagaaatgga ttcttcggtc aaaaatggcc
    63721 ctttaaattc aatttatcgc aacaaactat aagcgaggag ttcgttttat atttattagg
    63781 tactatgcac ataagttgta ctttgttgta caccgttata gtaaaaatcc taaaaattta
    63841 cgataattcg caagtaacca acgcgcttag cacgctagta ggaacttcag aggccatacg
    63901 tttgttaaac ataaaatcaa ttcataatct tagtaagtcc cctaatagtt taagatttaa
    63961 acaatgacta gccggattaa tagacggaga tggttgtttt tcattatcta aaaaaggtta
    64021 tgctagttta gaaattacaa tggacattcg agatgagtgt gctttacaag ctgtaaaaaa
    64081 cgtttacgga ggttcaatta aattaagatc aggtgtcagt gcactaagat atagattaca
    64141 tagtaaagaa ggttttctaa atcttattaa tgatgtaaac ggtcatataa gaaaccctaa
    64201 tagattgata caattaaatt atatttgtgt aaaatatgat atagtattaa aatatcctga
    64261 aaagttgact agagataatg gttgattatc gggatttttc gatgcagatg ggtcaattac
    64321 tataaagagt acagatggac aattatctat ttctgcaggc caaaagacat ctgagttatt
    64381 aacaccttta gttgaacagt ttgggggtta tgtctacata gatagaggtg gaaatggttc
    64441 atttaaatga tatgtgacta agaaagaaga tgtacttaac ctgatagaat attttaaaaa
    64501 atatccctct agatcagcta aaaataatag attgcactta gtgcctaaga tatatgaatt
    64561 gaagagtatg aaagctcata ctgcgccttc agggtcttta ttagctaaaa gctgagagac
    64621 tcttatggct aaatgaaaaa attacggata aattatgttt aaagatatgg tccaaacatt
    64681 ttagtgttac acgttacaca ctaaaatgta gcatcccgag gtaaaaatta taagcctcat
    64741 aatgttgctg tatgctggaa acacttcgat atcaagtttt aaatactccc ctttcaaaga
    64801 tatagtaaaa aagttaaaac aatgaagtca atcagcaggt aacactttta aggttaacct
    64861 taaaagtgga acctcagaga ctatatgcga caatactgaa acaataaaaa atatttctat
    64921 tcatgtggct actcatttaa aacccctaaa cgatgaacaa tttgggcatt atttagctgg
    64981 tttgatagat ggagatgggc attttagtag cgaagctact aaacaacaat tagtcattgt
    65041 atttagttca cctgacgtta aattagccta ttatataaaa gaagtaatag gatttggtaa
    65101 tgtaaaaaaa gttaaagata aaaatgctta cttatatatt atatctaaca aagaaggttt
    65161 atttagagta attaatttaa ttaatggtaa attgagaact ttaaataaat ttaatcaagt
    65221 tcttaataat atattagctt accctacata tgcaaaagaa aatctagaat ttaaaataaa
    65281 tgattctaat aatttatata atcattgaat agccggattt tcggatgcag atgctagttt
    65341 tcaaataaaa attattacta gagatgataa gcctagacct gaaattagat taaattacca
    65401 agtagtacgc tccgctaaaa aagataatcc tatattgtta ttattaaagg aattttttgg
    65461 aggtaatata ggttatagat caagtcaggg tacttattat tatggatcaa ctagttttgg
    65521 ttcagctaaa aaggtgatta attattttga tcattttcat ttacaatcta gtaaacatat
    65581 taattatctt aaatgaagaa aagcttattt acttatacaa aaaaaagatc atttaacgga
    65641 aaaagggtta gataaaataa gaaaattcaa aatttctatg aatagaaatt cagtataaga
    65701 tagagtccta acaaagatgt aaatctttga gtattaatta taatagatct agacattaag
    65761 ttaaacttcc taatattagt aggactaact ctatgtttta tttacgacta ttaaattaat
    65821 caaaattaat gttatatatt aatcgtgcca gctttcggta taattagtac aactatctca
    65881 actaattcaa ataaaccaat atttgggtac ataggaatgg tcaattggcc tacgttaatt
    65941 aataattacg taaaacccct ctatatgctg ggaacctcta acatcttaaa tactagaaat
    66001 aataagtatt tcagtgaaaa ttttaaggat attacaatga gcaatcagca ggtaaataaa
    66061 tttatattgt ttataaagga gattactctc tttatatatt ttatttttta taacctcaga
    66121 gactacacga ggggaatctt tcaatctgaa agattaagat atagtccaat attttataaa
    66181 agtactcgaa gatcgtttaa taatgcagta cctgtaaata aagtatttaa aagaaattac
    66241 tctattgata atcgtttaca taaactagat cctaattggg tgacaggatt tgtagacgct
    66301 gagggttgtt tttctacaat aatagaagta tctgaggatc taaaacgaaa agttagagtt
    66361 tcctttgaaa taaatttaca cgaaaaagat gaacaaatct tggtaagtat taagtctttt
    66421 tttggtgtag gacaagtata taacagatca gataaaaaaa tttctatata cagagtaact
    66481 aatgtaaact acataaaaga taatataata cctcatttta tagagtaccc tcttatgagt
    66541 aaaaaagctc tagatttttt attatgatca aaggttatag aaattattct gaacaaagag
    66601 catctaagtg aggaaggatt tttaaaagta ctttcttatt atgcatatat aaacactgga
    66661 gtgtccaaaa aggttcaaaa atactatcct aatattatac ctgcggataa accggatacg
    66721 tttttacctg aaactttgca tcctcagtga gtatctggat ttgtagcggg ggatggaggg
    66781 ttttctattt acattagatc tgctaaggat tatgtaatct cagaaaaagt atcttgtaga
    66841 tttcacattg ctcaacacat tagagactta gagctaatga aattattcat aaaatttttt
    66901 gattgtggtt ctgtaggagt aagatctaat aaagctacac ctagatgtga cttttacgta
    66961 caagattttt ttcttatagt agaaaaaatc ttacctcatt ttgatactta tccgttatta
    67021 aatttaaaac agcaagatta tctttgtttt aaagaatgtg tatctattat taagtcgaaa
    67081 acccatttaa ctcgtgaagg tttaaataaa attaaaagtt taaacttaga gatgaattct
    67141 aataggttaa aataatactt tatttacgta aaatatcgct atgctatgat gtctatagga
    67201 atactaggat ttatagtatg aagttgtgtt atggcttcac cctatagtga tatagggagt
    67261 acaattaatt tcgctatatg ctggaacagt ttagtgctaa ttagtacctt gtatggtaaa
    67321 aatctaatta gctatactca atcagcagac aatctgtccc tgtattcctt aaaggataac
    67381 aaacagagtg tctcagagac tacacgcgaa acatctttta aattttccgc atttcatatt
    67441 tattataata cattatttaa aaataaagac cctttatctg atgaatgatt aacttgattt
    67501 attgggtttg cagaggggga tggagctatt caaacctacg atgagggtaa aagagttcgt
    67561 tttgttctta ctcaaaaaga aagtgatata cttcataaaa tacaatttaa atttaacata
    67621 ggtgttgtta aacattttcc tcaaggaaag agtggaaaaa ataatgattt ttatagatga
    67681 atggtagata acccttcaca tattttactt ttagctttat tatttaatgg taatatagct
    67741 caaagccata gaattaaaca attagctcta tgagttaatg ctttaaataa tcgttttggt
    67801 tctgaaacta taaagttaaa taatactcct gttccagtta cattacagga tggttgatta
    67861 tcagggttta ctgatgctga aggatgcttt aatgtatcta ttacagctaa ctctagatat
    67921 acattaggtc atgttataaa aatgcgttat atattagatc aaaaagatgg tgttatacta
    67981 aataaagtat acgaattatt tggatttggt aaagtaacat taagatctgg aactaaggat
    68041 gtttatcgtt atacagctac cggatttaaa gcattgcatg atgtgatagt atactttaaa
    68101 ttatttccat tacaaactaa aaaagctttt tcttttgaaa aatgattaat tgttcataac
    68161 caagtgtata ataaattaca tttaactgat gaaggattat cacaagtaag aactctgcaa
    68221 aaacaaatta atttaaataa tagtacgaca aataaagtag gagcggcgct agaaaaaaaa
    68281 taatttatta tttttttttt aatcgctaca aagatgaaga tatagtccga cacttcttgt
    68341 gaaagaagca tacagagcta gcaccttgta tgggtaaata aaaaaaatat ttattaacgg
    68401 tttggcatca catgtacaca gttggattag acgtggataa acttgtgttc acggtaaaaa
    68461 tcttgctata tgctggaaac tcttgattaa gtagtccact cgtttttata gcgttaggca
    68521 caatctactt atatttaaca agacaatcag caggaaactt tttttgtttt agtacaatgg
    68581 ctaaggccgc tactaaaaat acttataata aatgatttga attacctaaa atatctgagc
    68641 atgtccctat tcataatagt aatcttaatg atgaagagct tggttatttt ttagctgggt
    68701 taatagaagg tgatggttga ttcggtaaga aagaactaca tatagtgttt tccgaaaatg
    68761 attcatcttt ggcttacctt attaaaaaac gtataggtca cggtaatata tataaaatta
    68821 aagataaaaa agctgtgaga tatatttgta aaaataaaga aggcttatct attattttat
    68881 ctttaattaa tgggaaattt gtaagtaatt ataaatatga acaattaatt aaacataatt
    68941 atagtgaaga ttttaatatt aatatattac ctcccttaat gtctttatct ttagataatt
    69001 attgattggc gggttttact caagctgatg gatgtttcca tataagtgtt gtaaaaagta
    69061 aaacacacaa agctggatat agtataagat tagaattttc tttaaagcaa aatgatgtat
    69121 tacctttaag attattatat aatgaattag aaatgggtaa tctttctcaa tatcatacag
    69181 gtgtatgatg ttataaaagt acaggatata aaactgcagc tcatttaatt aattactttg
    69241 ataaatataa tatttttgct ggtaaatatg tagattatat taaatttaga aaagtttata
    69301 ttatgataac agagggtaaa catttagaag agaaaggtat caaaaaaatt aaaagtattt
    69361 catcaaaagg atcctcagag acaagcacgc aagaaattta acatattacg ttaaattaag
    69421 atactgtcca aattactaag ttcgacaaga gcttacttta cagcagctac attaataata
    69481 gctgtaccta caggtataaa aatattctca tgattagcta cttgctatgg aggatctata
    69541 aaaatgacac cttctatgtt attctcatta ggttttgtat ttatgtttac aataggaggg
    69601 ttaataaaaa accacttagc tctcccttta aagatcgcta tatgctggga acttctgaca
    69661 attatactac tagaattata ttcagtgaca atgtataatt ttgaacaatc agcagggaac
    69721 ctacgggtat ttaatgcttt agtaggaccc ttagagacta cacgcgatcc tcgtaatata
    69781 tttacgagaa gatatagtcc gtgaaataaa aatgcattaa taggctccgc ctcttcattt
    69841 agtaacaata gttttaattc aaaaactatt tatagcttac gtaaccatta ctcaacttct
    69901 agtaaagaag ataatacaaa aaatttcgta gctttagctg tattcccgcc gaaggcggga
    69961 tacacttcgt tagtagcacc actaaagata tattctcaat ttaaagagga tagatcttct
    70021 attttaaaag aacaaaaaga taaatcaggg atttactgtt taataaataa cataaacggg
    70081 cattcttata taggtagttc tattaactta gcttctagaa tgaaaaatta tcttaacaat
    70141 actttcttaa aaagtagaca aaatgctaat atgcccattg taaaagcttt acttaagtat
    70201 ggtcaatcta actttacttt actaatagtg gagtatgtag aaccccaggt tttaactgtt
    70261 agagagactt attttataac atctatattg ccttattata atgtattaaa gcaaggttat
    70321 tcttctttag gatataagca tacagaagaa actaaacaat tattatcaga attggctagt
    70381 aatagagtac atagtgatac aactaaaggt ttaatagcta aagctttaac aggtgaaaat
    70441 aacccttttt ataataaaag tcattctatg gaaagtaaag taagaatgat agaagctaaa
    70501 tcagcttatc ctgtttatat ttatgattcc tttaaaaatt tattggttat tttcccttcc
    70561 gtttcatctt tagctcattt aattaaatct aatcactcta ctattgttga ggctataaga
    70621 gagcaaacta tatttagagg tgaatgatat tttaccaata taccttataa tataagtgat
    70681 aatcctttaa tatctaattg aacacataaa gaatgtaaag aattaatatt agatattaat
    70741 aatatgagtc atattagaaa aggaatattt gtgtacgata ctaataaaaa tttcatacgt
    70801 aagtatgaag gagtaacgga tgcacaaaga gacttaaata ttagtcatag tacaattaaa
    70861 aaatatgcta aaataggggg ttgttataat ggttacatat ttagttatga aagattaaat
    70921 gattaatgta ttttattcgg ttaaaaatta taaatagacc cattagggga tcactgacct
    70981 aatgaaacga cagtgagtgg tatattacta tttttggttt catttatttt attaaataaa
    71041 aatatactta atgctttgga tagattaagg gcttcgccta ctaacaaggc cttgaaaata
    71101 tacgaaaatt tctataaaga tagaaaagat ttatataaag agtttaaaga agataaaaca
    71161 ggatatattt acatgatagt taataaattg aatggtaaat gttatgtagg aagctcaaga
    71221 tcaattaaaa ctagactata taactatttt aatttggcct tggctgctgc acaaaaagga
    71281 agacctattt caagtgctat tataaaatac gggcttgtta attttgcttt cattgtttta
    71341 gagaaagtag atttaaatgt acataactta gaagaaagag aaactttttg aattcaatta
    71401 attaaacctg aatataatgc agtgaaggaa gcagctagaa atataggcgt cccacatctg
    71461 caatacacta agttaagaat ttcaaagagt agatcttcag cctctgtata tatttacgat
    71521 gaatttaaaa cactgttagt tatagttcct tctttaagat cacttgcagt acaattagga
    71581 agttcttcta ttagtatagc tttaaagaga gctatggcag ataaatcttt atttagatct
    71641 tcttgatata tatccaatca actctttaat gaaaacgata aacctttaat ggaggttgat
    71701 tctattgagt atatgagttt aatagaaaaa atgaagagtc aaaaacatat tagaaaagcc
    71761 atctttgtat ttaaagatgg agaatttcat ccttcggcaa aaaatatgat ggaatactgg
    71821 ctgcagcaaa agctttaaat atttctcatg atacaataag atctaatatt gaaaaaaaat
    71881 actacgtaca atgggtactt atttagttac catagaagta actaatataa ttaaatcgaa
    71941 cacatacacg tgagtggtgt tgtgttagct aatgcttcac ttgatatagc cttccacgat
    72001 acttattatg tagttgctca aatgggcctg aatggtatat cttcttttaa gtgctatttt
    72061 gcaactgact atatgctgga aactgtatta tttgcatatt gtttactatt tatttatacg
    72121 gcttatcttt ataaattaga tgttagtaag aatatttttc ttttaaatag tcaaaataac
    72181 aatatagcaa taagttctga acttatgaat acacaatcag cagaaaactg aaaaggattc
    72241 tcagagacta tacgtcagtt acctgatact gaagattata aattttgaaa ttgatttgcc
    72301 ggtataatag atggggatgg aaattttgat attagaacaa attctactaa taaacaaaga
    72361 gttcttaaac aaatcagaat aaaattacat aatagagata ttagaatttt aacacacata
    72421 caaaattatt tacatatagg tagaattaga gcagataaaa ataaacctta ttcaatatat
    72481 atagtatcta caaaagaaga gatgaaatat attttagaac atattaatgg attaatcaga
    72541 cttaaagtac caggttttaa agaagcttgt gctttataca atctagatta tattgaagct
    72601 gattataata taaaattata tgatccttat tatgcaggtt taatagatac tgacggttct
    72661 atagtattta attatgctgg aaatagaata gaatgtaatt tggaatttga atataatgaa
    72721 tattcttcca agttaaattt tgataatact ctattaaatt ctaaacctac tattattaaa
    72781 cgtaaaagat caaactcctt atcccaaagg gatcagcgcg cttcgctaga aaaagaattc
    72841 tcatctataa cctttaaatt tcaaaatgtt aataatatgt tatttatata tgattacttt
    72901 atgcataata gattatattc tgatattaaa ttttacagag taagtaaaat taaacctttc
    72961 atagaaatta ggggatataa aacatcacct aaaggtagta tagaacataa aatatactca
    73021 gatttcatga ttaattgaat taaatataat aaccctttat gatataaagt accttttgtt
    73081 accaaacatt tgggggttag ccctagtcca tccatatccc ttagggatca ggaggacgag
    73141 caagctcctg aaaataaata acatattaat tacaggtaaa gatatagtcc acaattttat
    73201 taaatactaa aaatagcatt tccactacgt attaagtatg ggagctgtat tcgcaatgtt
    73261 tgctggttga tacttctgaa tacctaaaat attaggttta aattataact taaatttagc
    73321 taaagttcaa ttctgacttt tattcatagg ggtttttcta aagggaagta cttttgtaat
    73381 gaaggataga ttacatagat gattttctac aaagcgtaga aattctcagt ttgatcctaa
    73441 agagtttgaa ttattttttg aaaatgttaa caaagaaaaa agaaatatat ataaagaatt
    73501 aagaaaaaaa tcaggtgttt atttgtttat aaataacatt actaatgatt tatatatagg
    73561 tagtagcaca aatttaacta gcagaatggt tagttattat tactatacta actcacaaaa
    73621 accatctaag ttagttataa ttagagctat gaaaaaatat ggtttagata atttttcttt
    73681 ggcaattata gaattatgtg aaaaagatct ttgtttaata ttagaacaaa aatgaattga
    73741 tcattataca cctaaatata atgttttaac tgtagtattc ccggagggaa tcggcaattc
    73801 attagtagct tgcgcacaca aacatagtat cgacacaatt actaaattaa aagaaaaact
    73861 aagcaaagag aatcatccta agtttggtag tgtgacttca actgagacaa agaaagctat
    73921 tagtgacagt ataaagtatt tttatacaga aaatagccat ccaagtaaag gattgaaagg
    73981 ttcattagct cctcaatatg gtataggagg taaattcgtc tattgttata atagacaagg
    74041 tgaagaattg attttccctt ccataaatgg agctagacaa cacttcaaag ttagatgaac
    74101 tcttgtaaaa aataatatgg ataaaaatga atgaataact cttaatggtg aagattgatt
    74161 aatacaatct atccctaaac aaaattaatt tgattagccc ctcccaatcc ttctatatgc
    74221 tggaaactct cataaagctt aagtacttat taaataagta aaaatcttaa gtgtatctag
    74281 acaatcagca ggaaaccaaa gtaacaacac atgttattag taggatcctc agagacttca
    74341 cgaaggaggt tattttaatt aattaaaata atcaatatat agtccacaca acatgtaatc
    74401 ttacattctt ccctctttca atgttggggg cctacaatag aaattatgta gtgcaaaatg
    74461 ggtagcttag actttagctt ggccttcggc atgagcaacc ttcgaataga cgaagtctct
    74521 aaaaaaaaaa taaataaatt tatttttttt tagcccataa aaaacttggc aaattgctgg
    74581 aaggacgtca ggcgtaatca ctccttttac gtctaatcag caggcaatct ttctttataa
    74641 aaaaaaagaa agcagcttca acgatcaaac gccaagtacc ctcgatttaa aaattatatt
    74701 taaataaggg tagtgatatg atctaagtaa aatagtgact aataagcatt attttatctt
    74761 gactagattt acctaaatct atatcatcta gttcatataa cttgagtcct aaaatacaaa
    74821 gattaagctt atctaatcgt ttctattcta ccagttcagt tgacaaaaat atacttgacg
    74881 tggataacct tgatcaaatt gaatctatta aatttgattc tcttgagcaa ggatgtgaag
    74941 aaattaagtt caaatattta ggagtttctg gtgtttataa attaataaat aaaaatgatc
    75001 ctaacctttt ttatattggt agttcaaata atttatctag aagaatggag gaatataata
    75061 aattaactaa aggtttacgt aaacctcatt cttcttcaga attagaaata tctaaaactt
    75121 cagctttaaa ttgaaaatta gagtttttat atattactac acctcaaact tccttagttt
    75181 atgaacaata tgcaatcctt aaatttaaac ctactattaa tagcaattta agtgtaatcc
    75241 cacgaataaa tcctcagtga ggtaataatt taaataatgc tattgcaaca attgaaaaat
    75301 tattatcgtt atttactgaa ggttccgaag gatataatag aataaatgta ttccttaaaa
    75361 cttttaaatt agctaatggt ttagattata cgcctgaaga tgcagataat aaatattatt
    75421 gctttttagt ttttgtatat aatattactt cacctcacgg gcgtcctgtt gtttattctt
    75481 caattaatag agctttaaag ggattacaga ttagtcatag tactttatta aattacatta
    75541 ataataaata tctttttaat tctaatcttg tcttatcttt tgaatcttta gttgaagaag
    75601 attttgcaga atatcaagaa agacccacag gggatagtca actccgtaaa catattgttg
    75661 tctacaatca agataatgaa agagtagcgg aatttaaatc tggtagagaa atggctagat
    75721 atttccaaat tgatggaaaa gtagctagat tagctatagc caagggtgag tatttggact
    75781 ttttactggt atctaaagat gtttctttta gacaaacaat ttatgtattt gacagtgaca
    75841 ctaaagaaat tttagctaag tttcttggtg tgtcaaaagc tttaaaatat gctaaagtta
    75901 atttttatac attaaaaagt ttaattgaaa aaggaaattc ttataacggt aaaatatata
    75961 gttataaaga taaaatttaa ccaaatgcgt acgcctatca taaaatgcaa catttcttag
    76021 gtttacaagg aatgcctaga agaattagtg attatcctga tgcttttgca ggttgaaatt
    76081 taataagtag tataggttct atagtaagtg taatagctgc atgattattc ttatatattg
    76141 tatattcaca attagtagaa ggaaaagtgg cttctagaaa tccttgatta actccaggat
    76201 tctacacaga cgtattacaa gctaatttaa atagaagcta cactagttta gagtgaggat
    76261 tatcaagccc accaaaacct catgcatttg taagtctacc tttacaaagc taaaatcagt
    76321 acgtagtacg ccgtacgcct atttatatct agcttttcat aacaaagtag taaccatatt
    76381 cccggcgaat atccccactt cgtcgggatt agacgaataa aaaaaaatat atttttttag
    76441 agcggacttc gttcgcgccg ccagacgaag tctagcgcca tattccctcc gggaattcgg
    76501 gaattagggg gaggctagcg aagttagcct ccctgcctac tcgctgggta tattaacgct
    76561 acatagtacg tataatattc ctagctttat atagcttgct aattagttgt atagcctgct
    76621 tttcgtatta cctaattccc gaattcccga attaggatac acttcgttag gggtacactt
    76681 cgttagggaa tcgggcaagg ccgattcctc gtatacatga aaagctagat ttaagtctca
    76741 ttagctcaat ggcagagcag aatacttcta atatttagat cttagttcga gtctaagatg
    76801 agataggtat agagaaatct atattataaa gataataagt agtctattaa atcaataaag
    76861 aaaatttttt tatcggctat ttttgcttct agatcataat atttaatatc tagcttagct
    76921 ggcttagcta aagctataaa gctaaagcac gaattataga aggagggtac gacttcgtat
    76981 aaataggagt acgcttagat ataaaaaaaa atagccagct aaagctactc ttttgtgtgc
    77041 gcgtaggctg ggactattcg tggagagcat cttcgccctc gagtaagggg tcggtagtcc
    77101 tacggaccag caagctcgat tcgttccacg gaagaatgcc accctatttt tttttactag
    77161 tattccctcc tgatccctag cttgcgtagc aagctcggga tatggatggg agagacttcg
    77221 tctacgcaag ctcgcctaga acaaagttcc tccttgccat aaactaaacg tattagatta
    77281 ttctataaat agtttaatat atagtatata agagctagct agaacgaagt ccgctcttat
    77341 atacttttta tttacctacg agtgacgcgt tgtgcacgta ttataattaa attacaacaa
    77401 taaaaaatat gaaggcaaaa gccctaaaat taattaatct tttaacatat aaagatatag
    77461 atatacctag acctcatgtc tttgtgaatc ttccgttaaa aagtacggtt tcaccggtag
    77521 agcttacaga tataacttta aagattaatg aactattacc tcaactttct gattttataa
    77581 gtcaatttca cagtatcatc ttgactaata atataaatgt tataacagat gcaggcggta
    77641 atatgtcatt agatgttcct ggtactatgt cggacactga tgcagataaa tttagtagaa
    77701 gaataagtat tattgatcgt ttaataacaa cacgtggtca agaaataaat gatttattac
    77761 agaaaggatt agaaatagaa ggtaaattaa agaaagaaaa tgttaactat acttcgcaaa
    77821 tattagataa agtcaatgaa tttaagagat taaatgcttc ttataaacat taatagctct
    77881 aactttagct ttattcttct gttatttatc tagtagacga agtctagagc tacgccctag
    77941 actattccat ccttcggagg aattagcaag ctctagactt cgtctactcc tccccctaat
    78001 tcccgaattc ccgaattccc taattcccta ttccctattc ccggcagcta cgcagccggg
    78061 aatagggaat cgggaatcgg gaatggggaa tcgggaatcg ggaatatggc tactgcttcg
    78121 tacactaatt tagtattatt aatattataa gattaaacaa aacaaaataa aacatagcta
    78181 gcttactata tttatgctta gcttatttct agtttgatat ttcagagctc gcgccccccc
    78241 cttcggcggg atcagaaatt agcaagctct atttagggac gagcatgcgc cgtattttcg
    78301 agcttgcgga tcccgagctt cgcccccgga gggagagact tcgtctacag caagctcggg
    78361 atatggatat gaaaatcgcc aacggcgcta gctcgcaatc tagaaaaatt tttagtggtt
    78421 tctgactcct aatcccggag ggatattgag ccggaattag gggaggggta atattcgtta
    78481 cacggagaga cttcgtctac gcaagctcta aaataaataa ctttatttta gagcttgcgg
    78541 atccctgcgt agctgggata ttactccttc ctgcctccta ctagctatag aaatcagcct
    78601 agtgagttag cacacattaa caaagaaaga tgtagtgctt ccttcggagc actagcaaat
    78661 aaaaaaaaaa tgaattattc tcctactatt atttcaataa ttgaaaatat aatattaatg
    78721 ttacccgctt tattagtggt agcttatgta actgtagcgg aaagaaaaac tatggcaagt
    78781 atgcaaagaa gacttggtcc taacgcagta ggattaaaac ccgtttagtc ccccttattt
    78841 ttaactaaat taaggtaaac agaggatgaa tttcaagaaa agctgttaag ctaacttgaa
    78901 gcgaagctta ttattactaa taagaacgtt caacgactaa agagtatttt tatataaata
    78961 cttcagtatt ctccttctaa tttaatttgt aatagtatga cagaaatacg agcttgctaa
    79021 tcccgcaggg atactcatta taaaaaaaaa ttagaagaaa acatagtctg aaccatcttg
    79081 tgagagatgg attaagagta aaatctttat aacacaattg attacggtct tttacaggca
    79141 tttgcagatg ctttaaaatt aatcttaaaa gaatatgtag ctcctacaca agctaattta
    79201 atactatttt tcttaggacc tatagtgaca ttaatatttg ctttattagg ttatgcagtt
    79261 attccttacg gtcctggact atcattaggg gatatggaat taggaatatt gtatatgtta
    79321 gctgtttcag gtttagctac ttatggaatt ttattagccg ggtgaagtgc taatagtaag
    79381 tatgctttct taggatcttt aagaagtaca gctcaattaa ttagttatga attagtgtta
    79441 agttctgtat tattaataat aataatgata acaaatagct taaatttaaa tataaatgta
    79501 caattccaaa aaatagtatg attagcttta cctctattct gtatattaat aatattcttt
    79561 ataggttctg tggcagagac taatcgtgca ccatttgatt tagcagaggc tatttaacca
    79621 gatttggcct ctttaaagat cacaaattgc tggaatttct taattaagag aatcagcagg
    79681 taatcaactt aagttgaatc ttcagagact agatgtgatc atttaatatc gagcaagctc
    79741 gatattaaat aaggtatagt ccagacttat atgaaaatat aagattaata aattcaaaat
    79801 tattaccctc tagagttaaa tctccggagg caatatgtat gtgtaactac actaataaat
    79861 atttattttc tagccagcaa ggcggaaccc ttaaaataac caaaagattt tactcagacg
    79921 caagttcgcc ttcaattaat ataccaacag taaaccctac ccctgtacta gttataagaa
    79981 ccttgcacga taaaggttac gtagattctt ataaagaaat tctaaagaat aaggggggta
    80041 tttactcctt tattaatact gttaatggta aacaatatat tggaagcgct aaagattttt
    80101 atattagact taatgaacat ttaaacaata aaaagtcgaa tttaagagct tgctgagtcc
    80161 gaaggactat acaaaaagct tttgacaaat atggattaga taagttcaat tgaattattt
    80221 atgaatattt tagctatgag actaaaatat taagtaatga aagtttaact gaattagggg
    80281 cttcgcctac tagttacata aaagcgttgg atttttctac tctttataat atgaaaagag
    80341 aagcttcaag tatgttaggt tataaacata cggatgaggc tatacagaaa atgattgaac
    80401 gctataaaga taaaactaat catcctatgt ttggtaaaag tcatagcaaa aaagtattag
    80461 aattaataag taaacccggt gagttaaatc ctatgtttgg tagaatacat agtgatgaaa
    80521 ctaaaaaatt aatggcaaaa aaaagaaata aatattcaaa tggtgtagga atcttcgatt
    80581 tagaagataa tctaatcaaa aaatttgata ataatgtaga attagctaat tatttaaata
    80641 tatctaaagt aactgtagta gtcctacgga ctcagcaagc tatgtattta aataatgaac
    80701 taatctataa aaacatgtac atatttaaac ctataaatta ataattttga gtataaggaa
    80761 tctgaattgg taagtggatt tatgacagaa cacgctgcag taatatttgt ctttttcttc
    80821 ttagctgaat atgctagtat tgtattaatg tgtatattta ctagtatttt atttttaggt
    80881 ggttatttat tagaatttga cattgtatat tgatttgact tattaaatta tatatatgca
    80941 tatattttcg atataaactg aattacatct ttagaatatt ttaaattaag aggaattttg
    81001 actagttctt ctgtagatgg ctttttacat agtataactt taggtataaa aagctcaata
    81061 atggtattta tatttatctg ggtaagagct tcattcccta gaatacgttt tgaccagtta
    81121 atgtcattct gttgaactgt gttattacct attttatttg cttttataat attaattcct
    81181 tgtttattat atatattcgg aataactgta gtaaatgtga acatgtttta gtaattttag
    81241 taattttaga gcctgctgat tcccgccttc ggcgggaata acgtagaaaa aaatactgca
    81301 tagtcctccg gactcaagaa gaatatagtc ctccggactc agcaaacaca tagagttaat
    81361 ccatattccc gattcccggc gtagcctccc actgggtggc attcttcagg ggggggcgaa
    81421 gctcgggaat atggatggta ttatatataa gcgttctacc aatattattg tttgctaggc
    81481 tattcccgat tcccgatccc atattcccga gcttcgcccc ctagtcctac ggaccagcaa
    81541 gctcgggggg cgaagctcgg gaatatggat aagtgcatag cagcaagcta aggcaggaat
    81601 agtggaggta gaacaagcag ctactgctgt attaactctt tatgataaag agtatcaata
    81661 gcatactctt tatcataaag gccatgagac acatgtatat aggcggacat agtaaattat
    81721 ttgaagagca ataaatatca atcttcaaca tatgttatta tcctcgttaa ttattacacc
    81781 tctactaggg acaatggttg tagctagttc aggatcatat aaaaattcag agttatttac
    81841 taaaacgatt gcgcttacta ctagtgttat aaatttaatt atatcattag ttatgtttat
    81901 tttatttaat aacagtacta atcaatttca atttgtacaa gaacactaca atgtacaact
    81961 attcgacatt tacttgggtg tagatggtat ctctatatat tttatattat tgactacaat
    82021 aataatgcct atagcattat tatctaattg agattctata aaagaaaatg taaaatctta
    82081 tttaataatt atgttattat tagaaacatt attattagca gtttttatga gcttagacat
    82141 aatgtcattc tatatattct ttgaatctat attacctcct ttatttatat taataggttt
    82201 atatggatca gataataaag taagtgcgag ctactattta tttttatata cgctgtgagg
    82261 ttctttgttt ttactactgt cgattttaag tacatcttct ataatgggta gtacagattt
    82321 tgatacttta tttaaactaa attttgaata taaaactcaa atattcttat ttataggaat
    82381 atttatatca tttgctgtaa aaactcctac aatattttta aacaattgat tattaaaagc
    82441 tcacgttgaa tctcctttag gtggaagtat tgtattagcc gcaatagtat taaaattaag
    82501 tctatacggt gtatttagat taatattacc tatattacct aaagcttctt tagattatac
    82561 ttttgttgta tttactatag cggtaattac aattatatat gctagtttta gtacactaag
    82621 aacaacagat gtaaaagaac taatagcata tagttcagtc tgtcacgctt cagtttattt
    82681 aataggagta tttagtaata ctatgcaagg attagaagga agtgtgatat taggtttagc
    82741 ccatgggttt gtgtcaagtg gtttatttat atgtgcaggt ggaatattat acgatagaac
    82801 aggtactaga cttatatatt tttatagagg aattactcaa ttaatgccta tatttgctat
    82861 attattcttt atattagctt taggtaattg tggtgctcca ttaactttaa attttgtagg
    82921 tgaatttatg tcactttata gtataataga aagattacct gtattaggtg ttttcgcttg
    82981 ttcttctgta gtattttctg cagcctacac tatatatatg tttaatagaa tatctttcgg
    83041 aggttctttc actagattta tagaagaaag tatatacgat gtaaataaaa gagaatttat
    83101 tttattattt atattagtat tatttacagt tgtattgggt gtatatcctt ctttaatttt
    83161 aaacgtatta gattattcta tgaatagttt aatatatagt atataaggtt agctttagca
    83221 aacctatagc caagctagct agaacgaagt ccgctcttat atacttttta tttacctacg
    83281 agtgacgcgt tgtgcacgta ttataattat cataatcaaa attaatatgc cacaattagt
    83341 acctttttat tatatgaatg aagtagtatt tgcttttgct ataatagtat ttattctata
    83401 cgtattatct aaatacatat taccaagaat agtgcgttta ttcttatcac gtatgtttat
    83461 taataaaata taatatatat taaggggagg agggcgctag ctcttcatag aaggctatac
    83521 atatctcgct cttagctagc ttacagctaa agctaaaagc tagcaagctc atacctattt
    83581 tgccaatatt tagcttttta aagatttata tattatagta gtaataatac tactagatgt
    83641 tttctataga aaaacaaaat ttattctttg cgcaagctaa agaaataaga agtcctttag
    83701 atcaatttga aataagagac atattaaatt tagaagtttt aggtggtaac ttacatctat
    83761 ctttaactaa cataggatta tatttaacaa taggagcttt aattatatta gttttaagta
    83821 tagtttcaac taactataat aaattagtta gtaataactg atcaatagct caagaatcat
    83881 tatacgtaac tatacataat atagttacaa atcaaataaa ccctaaaaat ggtcaaattt
    83941 atttcccatt tatatatact ttatttatat ttatattaat aaataattta atgggtatgg
    84001 ttaacaggag cctttatatt ttatcattat ttatctcaaa catgtttgaa gtatcaggat
    84061 tacatagtaa acctatattt caagtacaat catattcttc tcttaactct gactctcagc
    84121 cagatacaca aataaacata tctaaggata gtcctagata tagttttaac aataaaaaca
    84181 ccttctacct taatcctgat tatcttacag ggtttgtaga tggagaaggt tgtttctcgc
    84241 tttctatatt taaaaaagac agaagcttaa ctggttgaca agttaagcct atctttagta
    84301 tatctttaca taataaagat attaaattat tagaagctat tcaaagaact tttaaaacag
    84361 gaaagatcta taaacatgga gttgattcta tgcaatatcg tgtaagttct ttaaagaatt
    84421 tacaaataat cacagatcat tttgatagtt atcctttaat atctcaaaag agagctgatt
    84481 atcttttatt taagcaagct atagctataa taaagaataa agagcattta tctctaaagg
    84541 gtatattgaa gttagtagga attaaagctt cattaaactg aggtctatca gataagttta
    84601 aagagagttt ccctactgca aaagcagtag tgagaccttc agtaagatat aacactttaa
    84661 atgttaagat taaaaactta aattgaatta gaggatttat agacgctgaa ggaagtttcc
    84721 aagttataac tcaaaataat agaaatgtta gtttaagatt ttcattgact caacatatta
    84781 aagatgaaga gttgttaaag gatataacta cttatctaaa ctgtggtaga tattacaaat
    84841 caccaggacg tgatgaaggt caatacttag taacaatctt ttcagatata aatgataagc
    84901 taataccttt cttaaacgaa tatccattat taggtattaa acaatatgat tacttagatt
    84961 ttgcacaaat agccgaacta ataaaatcta aagcccattt aacggatgaa ggattagaaa
    85021 agataaagtt aattcaaagt aatatgaata gaaagagaat aacaatagaa gaatagataa
    85081 atgtttagat aattctaata tcatagataa ataataataa taataaaata taataaattt
    85141 cactatatgc tggaaacttc taatgccttt aggtaccaat actggtgaaa atcttaaagg
    85201 atgaaacaat gaactatcag caggaaacca aaataacaag cgataaaaaa aaataggcgt
    85261 atccccactt cgtcgggata gacgaagtct cagcaggcta ggcaaagctg ctctatttat
    85321 tttttttttc tgcctcgtta tgagtaggat cctcagagac tacgtgtgaa agatcactta
    85381 acacagtttt aaaataacaa ctaagtgatt aagatatagt ccaccgcggt aagtctataa
    85441 gacttactgt attgtccata cagctttgct tctacagccc attttgcgtt aacatttgct
    85501 cttagtttca caatagtatt aggtgcaact atattaggat tccaaaaaca tggtttaaaa
    85561 ttcttttctt tattagtacc tgctggttgt cctttagcac ttttaccttt attagtgact
    85621 atcgagttca tatcatatct agcgagaaac gtttcattag gtcttagatt agccgcgaat
    85681 atcactgcgg gacatatgct attaagcatc ttgagtgggt ttgtttataa tataatgaat
    85741 tcaggattta tcttctttat tttaggatta atacctttat tatttattat agcattctca
    85801 ggtcttgaat tagctatagc ctttatccaa gcgcaagtgt tcgtggtatt atcaagttct
    85861 tatataaaag acggattaga tttacattaa gctgtacgag tttagtataa gaaaaatatc
    85921 aatgtattta gcatagcagt ttattaaatt aaattgtgag ggtgggatgg atttgttact
    85981 tcgtaacaag gggcataaat ataaaatatc atctttaaag gtgtaaatac cttgccagaa
    86041 atgtatcttt aggtcttaga ttagcagctg gtcacatgtt attaagcata ttaagtggtt
    86101 ttgtttataa tataatgaat tctggtttta tattcttcat tttaggatta atacctttat
    86161 tatttattat agccttttca ggtttagagt tagcaatagc cttcatccag gcgcaggtgt
    86221 tcgtggtact atctagttct tatataaaag acggattaga tttacattaa tatttgtagc
    86281 gatagacgaa gtctctccct atccgaagga tatgctggct aggctgattt cgaagaaata
    86341 tgcctatata aaaaaaaaga taaaaattta gtattttcga gcttgcgcta ggcttgcgta
    86401 ccgaaggata tgaaaatctg caagcaagct cttacgagct tgctgattcc cggctacgtc
    86461 gggaatagga aatcgcgcaa gctcttccga ttcccgctgg gaataggaaa tcgcgctagc
    86521 tcgagacttc gtctaccgta gggtgagact tcgtctacgc aagctctcta taaaaaaaaa
    86581 atatattttt ttttttactc gttcgccccc tccgaaaata ccagaggagg gaacttcgtt
    86641 cgggctaaaa atatcgaaga aagagtaggc aggagttcca aaagctccac tagactattc
    86701 ctacgaatat ttttagtagt cctacggact cagcaagcta gagcttgcta gtactaatcc
    86761 ggctccgccg gatatgtact acgaaaaaaa tccagcaata aaaaaaataa agaactttat
    86821 tttttttatt tttactagac ttcgtctact cgccccccag gggctattcg ttattagtac
    86881 taagtgttta tattgaggaa agttataaga acaataacaa tttatcctga aggcgctatt
    86941 cgtttcagga attagcaccc aggaaattaa taaaagttat atgatgtata ggaagaaaat
    87001 aatacaaaat tatttatata atttatatga aaaaccgcga gcaactagca ttttatagaa
    87061 aattatctgt tttagtaaaa ttcacagtaa atagcttata tgtttttacc ttagtcaatg
    87121 gatttagatc cattagtgat atatgaatag ttctatatcc gaaaaaaaag taaaagtaaa
    87181 agttgagttt ggtgatggct ctgattgaat gctgtccaag tgcttgacac atgctaatcg
    87241 tacgttttaa ttgataaatt aaaaagtggt gtacaggtga gtataatgat attcttcgcc
    87301 ggccttaaag tggaggtaaa tccttcataa taaataaagg aaacatataa taaaaaaaaa
    87361 ttagggtata gacaaggaca agtgttgagg gggggaaacc ctcagcaagt tgactccctt
    87421 atatattttt ttttgctctt ttttttctgc tttaagagga taataaatat cttcgagata
    87481 ggtagtagtt aaggtgatga cttaactagc cttaaactct cgtagtcgaa tctgaaaggt
    87541 tgatcgacca cattgggtct gaaaaaaccc caatgcaagt tagtacagca gtgaggaatc
    87601 ttggtcaatg gcctaacggc tgaactggca acttggagaa gtggcaagtc ttccagtatg
    87661 gggagcaaac agctatgggt caagcccgat acctttaaga gaagtcttat tgtgagggcg
    87721 agttgtataa caccataggg ctggccgtcc catatgaaaa gattttatta gaattgaatg
    87781 aaactttgtt tatatattga taatgacagt atatatatcg tgtcttgact aattgcgtgc
    87841 cagcagtcgc ggtaatacgt aagagactag tgttattcat cttaattagg tttaaagggt
    87901 acccagacgg tctatatagc ttataaaatg ttagtataag actagagttt tatgtaagag
    87961 ggcagtactt gaggaggaga gatgaaattt cgtgatacca aagggactct gtaaaggcga
    88021 aggcagccct ctatgtaaaa actgacgttg aaggacgaag gcacagagaa caaacaggat
    88081 tagataccca agtagtcttt gcagtaaatg atgaatgcca taggttagat ctatatttct
    88141 attataataa tacatttcta ttatttatta taaaacgcat tccttatata gcttcgcgct
    88201 ataatatatt ttatatatag tgcagcagaa atttttgtat ctggtctata aatgaaagtg
    88261 taagcatttc acctcaagag taatgtggca acgcaggaac tgaaatcact agaccgtttc
    88321 tgacaccagt agtgaagtat gttgtttaat tcgatgatcc acgaaaaacc ttaccacaat
    88381 ttgaataatt ttattacagg agttgcacgg ctgtttccag ttaatgttgt gaaactgtgg
    88441 tttccatgaa attaacgtaa tccctggctt tatttttttt atttacgata aagcattcag
    88501 tcctggaaat ttggaaagaa aaaggggaca aagacaagtc atcatggcct tgatattgtg
    88561 ggctatagac gtgccacata tacctaaaca aagagatgcg aaaatgtgaa tttaagctaa
    88621 tctcaaaaaa taggatataa attttaagga ttgtagtctg aaattcgact atatgaataa
    88681 gtaattacta gtaatcgtga atcaccatgt cacggtgaat agaccttgga ttggtactaa
    88741 ccactcgtca catgctgaaa ggggcatgcg caataagttt gctttcttag taacaagtaa
    88801 aaaaaacaaa taggttttat atattctttt attgggaatc ttcgtatgcg tggctctaat
    88861 tagtgttaag tcgaaatacg gttcgggtag tggaagttgc ccgggattaa ttaatattaa
    88921 ccataaatat atataatata agcgcaagca tgaaaaaaaa atctcttttt tttttccgag
    88981 ctagcgccta tataaaggag ggttccttta ttggtaagaa gggttgagct gtaaactcaa
    89041 tagctattgc ttttaagagt tcgaatctct tgtctcctag aattagtaac ttaattaggt
    89101 aaaggacttc cttgtcacgg aagtagatgt cggttcgatt ctgatctaat tcgtatagta
    89161 gcatacatag catacatagc agctagcttg cttttataga gaagtgctag cttttagctt
    89221 gcactattac tgcgaggcaa acgagaggta aggctagctt cgctagccct ttcggagcta
    89281 atgcaggaaa agtttccata ggtagggtaa gatatttgct aagtattatg ttttatacat
    89341 ttaggtgttc gaatcacctc ttttccgtag tctccatgcg agcttcgctc gtatatgggc
    89401 tagcgaagct agcctcttta ttttttttta ttgcttgagc ctctatagct caacggtaga
    89461 gcataatact gttaatatta tgatagatgt tcgattcatc ttaggggctt ttaacttgtg
    89521 tacaaaacta caagatttat aatatataat atatatgaca aatttaataa gaagtaattt
    89581 tcaggatcat ccattccatt tagtgtcacc atctccttga ccactgtata caagtattgc
    89641 tttatttaca gtaacagtga atggagcatt atcaatgcac ttatttagca acagctatat
    89701 agtgttttac ttatcattaa ttacattagt agcatctatg gctttctgat ttagagatat
    89761 aatagcagag ggtaaactta aattaaatac tatagtcctt cggactcagc aagctctaaa
    89821 ttattatttg aatattgcac aaaaaattcc ttctatccat ttagaagagg ctttatatac
    89881 atatagaaat aaaaacaata ctacaatttt cactaataat aataacttag gttattattt
    89941 agcaggtctt ttagaaggag acggttccat ttctcttcct tcgaccaata ctggagttac
    90001 aagtttaaat agagtactta atcctagaat agtatttact tcccatatta ataatatagg
    90061 tatgtattca tttatacaat cagaattagg taatatagga cgttttcaag gcgctagctc
    90121 ttcaggagaa aatattcttc gttatattat tggagatata gaaagtatta ttctttttat
    90181 aaatttagta cacggaaaac ttagaacacc aaaaaaccag agatttaatg atttaatcaa
    90241 ttttatgaac aataaatatg atttaaatat atcggaaagt ttattagata attctagctt
    90301 tacagataat agttgattct ccggttttag tgaagcagat ggacatttcg gaattaaata
    90361 tgtagggggc agagcttgcg cagcgatttt cgcggctcct aatcccgcag ggatatcgac
    90421 gaaaatacgt aaacctaaat ctgaaacccg taaaagatct gtaagtgaaa atatttcttt
    90481 gaaatttaga ttagatcaac gtttatatga taaagctaca tcaacctcga tgaaaccttt
    90541 tatggaaaat ttagctttat ttcttaatgc taatttaaaa acatataaaa ataataccaa
    90601 ttcggaagta ttatcagtta gtatacaatc tataaaaaat gtaagttttc ttatagatta
    90661 ttttaataaa tttcctttaa taggagataa acttactgat tttaaaaagt gagaaatagt
    90721 atataatatg ataatactta aacaacatct tactgaagaa ggtagattga aaataaaaaa
    90781 tctattggtt aaatagagct ctagacttcg tctagcctta ataataataa tttaatgtat
    90841 atgtgctctc tttaaattta acaaattgct ggaaaatcct aaaattaggc taatcagcag
    90901 gaaactaaaa gacggataaa tatcttttag ggtcttcaga gactagacat taaaaattaa
    90961 tgcgttagta ttccctaccc cctacggggc ttaagggaga gacttctcct tagcctgcgt
    91021 acccgagact tctaatttcg aataaatatg tatttcatat cccttacggg atcagaaatt
    91081 agtatttcat atcccttacg ggatcagaaa ttagaagtgg gtccgcctgg gatatgtcca
    91141 ggcggaccca ccactccgtc gtcggcggag agtacacttc gttaggggac tacagcaagc
    91201 tctcctttta ggaatactaa cccattaatt aaggtatagt ccaaaaaata tagaaatata
    91261 tttataatat ctatcgacat atttaggaaa tcatacatta tcagtgcaaa aaggattaaa
    91321 tctaggagta atactattta tagtatctga aggtttattt tttgtagcta tcttttgagc
    91381 attcttccat agacaaaatg cattgtggat aagaaccaaa ctccggggaa accctaaagc
    91441 tctaataact aagctatctg tcgaaagact tatagtggcc tcattaagga ctgagggtat
    91501 agtaacatca ttagagatta ttggcttaag ccaatgaatg ggctatcgcg gatctaaatc
    91561 agatagtttt atatctgtaa aagagcaacg agcagacggt tcttcaatat tttctaaata
    91621 ttgtaaggtg tgctctgaga gccagggaaa cttggttttt atacatcaac aaaaagatgt
    91681 taatactgtt atatctacta ctactcatag agtacgtagt agatatacaa aaaatattct
    91741 atgtgctagt agcacgaata tcattcaaaa atctttattt tctaccaata cctattccca
    91801 attcccacag ggaattaggg aatcggcatt taatacttca cctttaacat taaatcctaa
    91861 ttatgtaaca gggtttactg atggagaagg atgttttttt gtagggatta atcaagacgt
    91921 aaaatttaaa actggttaca gagtaaaagc tacgtttcaa ataggtcttc atgaaaaaga
    91981 tctcgctctg ttggaacaaa taagattatt ctttggggta ggtaaagtta ctaagttggg
    92041 agcagaatct gttcaataca gagtatcagg tctagatgat ttaaatacta ttatttatca
    92101 ttttgataac taccctttac taactcgtaa acattctgat tatatcttct ttaaagaagt
    92161 tataaattta atgaaacaag gtaaacatct tactttagaa ggtttaaaca ggatagtatc
    92221 cattaaatct acactaaata atggtgaatt atctgactct ttaaatttag cctttccaaa
    92281 tttaaaacca gctttgagat cagaagtccc aagtagagat atgcaagatt tacactgatt
    92341 agctggtttt actgatgctg aaggatgttt cttcatagca ttaaagaaat caccagcgtc
    92401 taaactaggt gaaactgcct gattaaggtt tattttaact caacatagta gagataaaga
    92461 acttttggaa agtttaatac aaactttgaa ttgtggtaga tacatagtta aaccagactg
    92521 tggtgagttt atagttgaaa agtttacaga tgttagggat aaaataattc caatatttga
    92581 aaagtttaaa ttgcgccatg ggggagccaa atctttaaat tatgaagatt ttaaaaaggc
    92641 ggcacttctt ataggtaata aagctcattt aactagagaa gggttagatg aaataaagaa
    92701 aataaaaggt agaatgaata aacaaagaaa agcagtatta aataaaggtg tataaaattt
    92761 aaatccatat aagtatactt atgttactat gtagcataag tatacaaata aataaaaaat
    92821 gagtgcatta acacctactg tagaattagg agctcaatga ccacctatgg gtatagaacc
    92881 tgtaaacccg tttgaattac cattacttaa tacagtaatt ttattatcta gtggagcaac
    92941 tattacttat gcgcaccact cattaataaa aggagaaaga aaaggagctt tatatggttc
    93001 tatctttaca gttctattag ctttaatatt cactttcttt caaggggtag aatatagcgt
    93061 ttcttcattt actattagtg acggtgtatt tggtacatgt ttcttcttcg gtactgggtt
    93121 ccatggcttc cacgttatta taggtacaat attcttatca gtggctttat gaagaatata
    93181 ttcataccat ttaacagacc atcatcatct tggttatgaa gctggaatat tatattgaca
    93241 ttttgtagat gtagtttgac tattcctata cgtaacaatg tattactgag gaagttagtt
    93301 ttaatctata gatattaatt taataaaaaa atatatataa tttattacac ttctaatttc
    93361 gaagaaatac agcaagctcg acataagtta tatatataaa gatttaatgg tataaggggg
    93421 ttcgattccc ccaagatctt agaattagct atgtaaaaac atggctttag ttacaaatct
    93481 aacaacatta attgttattc ttctttaaaa aatccagata gagcttctgg actactcatc
    93541 agcaagctca aaataatttc taatagttga gtagctttag cttgcgcagc acaacgacta
    93601 aaaaggtaga ttttctatct tgcaaatttt gttgtatatt atattacata ttatacaaat
    93661 gatatagtct aaacaataat gagaattatt gctaatattt tttatttgta cacgtcatta
    93721 taggtacaat attcttatca gtggctttat gaagaatata ttcataccat ttaacagacc
    93781 atcatcatct tggttatgaa gctggaatat tctactgaca tttcgttgat gtagtttgac
    93841 ttttcttata cgtatctatg tattattgag gttcttaatt tattatactg gagggactat
    93901 ccagaagaat gccccccact tcgttgggat agacgaagtc tcagcaggct aaggataagc
    93961 tactagaaaa aaaatgtctt tttttttact gctgctgaga cttcgtctat ccaaggaggc
    94021 tagcttcgct agggagaggc tctcccacat atttacagcc gataagttta agtcttaatt
    94081 aaggcggtaa tctattttat atagataaat ttgataaaat attcttctgg actactcatc
    94141 agcaagctcg agacttcgtc taccagaaaa aaaaaataaa gggataggct tcgccgcttc
    94201 cttatttttt ttttactgct cgagacttcg tctacgcagg agcaagctcc aggattagca
    94261 ctagcaagat ataattttat tgctatccta aatattaggt taatataagt ataaaaaata
    94321 caatgtatta tcaacttcta gctacacctg agattttctc gaatggatat ttaacaggat
    94381 ccttagatat aattagcata acagctttat tatgtggtat tttaataata attaataaaa
    94441 accctattgt ttcagtaata tttctaatag gtttatttgc aaatatatca gtatatttaa
    94501 tattaatagg tcttacattt ataggtttat cttatttaat tgtttatatt ggggcagttt
    94561 caatattatt tttatttata ttaatgttaa taaatataag aacaagtgaa ttacaaagta
    94621 ataatagaaa tagtgtatct ttaggtttat ttattacaat cctggcaaat tttactatat
    94681 tccaaatact accttattac atggcgatat taaataatta cagtagtaaa ttaaatacta
    94741 tactatatta tttaccttga aataaattta gcgatatttt aaattatatt aataaaaaca
    94801 tagacattac aaatgcgaat attatgtttg tatcaagtaa tagttgagat aataatatgg
    94861 ctgaaacagg gcatacagca actatagggc atatattata tacaagtcac aatatgtgaa
    94921 tatttatggc tagttttata ttattattag cgatgactgg tgctataata attactatta
    94981 aaaacgagaa ggcgattcag tagtattcca tatccctttg gttagacgaa gtctcagcga
    95041 gctaaggaat cagcaagctc cgacccctgc caagcagcat tgcacaaaat tactatcctc
    95101 cggattaggc gatacttcgt ctacgccgac ttaataaaag attaagtatt tcatagcaag
    95161 ctctattccc tgacccccta cgggggtagg gaattagagc ctgctgtaga cgaagtctct
    95221 ccctatttct tcgaaattag agcttgcata tttcagagct cgcgcccccc ccttcggcgg
    95281 gatcagaaat cagtacactt cgttagggaa taagtagtat ttcatagcag tattttttct
    95341 gtgcttctgt gcgaagcata cagaaaaaaa ttactaaaat actgcatatc cctacgggat
    95401 cagaaatcag cgatggactt cgttctagcg aagctagccc tagtaaaaaa ttcatccgct
    95461 ttcggtattg cctattccct ccgaaggatg ggataaaaaa aaaatatatt tttttttatc
    95521 ccggagggaa taggcaatac cctctagcaa gctaatagca ggaaacggat aaagaaaaat
    95581 tagttcaatg gtagagcgat tgttttacac acaataagtt gaaggttcaa atccttcatt
    95641 tttcagtatt aagggttaga ggagcagcag agcttgcgcc actaatccga gggtgagagg
    95701 aagaaagttc ctctcactta agaggaacgc cagctgagcg agttggctga ttatacccta
    95761 taagattcct taacttaaac ggtagagtgc atttttgata agaatgatat cagcgttcga
    95821 ttcgctgagg aattaaagag aattggccga gtggtttaag gcggtaagct tgagtcttat
    95881 taggttatat tctagccgca tccgttcaaa tcggatattc tctgaagagt gtagtttaat
    95941 tggcaaaata ggaagcttca accttcaaat tcttggttca agtccaagta ctcttgtttt
    96001 tttacggatt agggccggct tgggtaggca cttcgtttgg gacgaagact agttatgttc
    96061 gaatcataat aatccgatga attttagaag tattagagat aaaaaaataa ataaatttgt
    96121 gggttcggta aaaaaaaata aagttcttta ttttttttat tgcgcccact acatataagc
    96181 aagcatcgtg ctagctaaa
//
