# Supplementary material for: First steps towards mitochondrial pan-genomics: detailed analysis of Fusarium graminearum mitogenomes
Source: PeerJ. 2018 Dec 19;6:e5963. doi: 10.7717/peerj.5963 (PMC6304159; doi:10.7717/peerj.5963)
Supplement: Supplemental Information 2 — Sequence data for BK010538–BK010547 [file peerj-06-5963-s004.zip › BK010543.gb]

LOCUS       BK010543               99678 bp    DNA     circular PLN 04-JUN-2018
DEFINITION  Fusarium graminearum strain INRA-164 mitochondrion, complete
            genome.
ACCESSION   
VERSION
DBLINK      BioProject: PRJNA295638
            BioSample: SRS1096140
            Sequence Read Archive: SRR2544633
KEYWORDS    TPA:assembly.
SOURCE      mitochondrion Fusarium graminearum (Gibberella zeae)
  ORGANISM  Fusarium graminearum
            Eukaryota; Fungi; Dikarya; Ascomycota; Pezizomycotina;
            Sordariomycetes; Hypocreomycetidae; Hypocreales; Nectriaceae;
            Fusarium.
REFERENCE   1  (bases 1 to 99678)
  AUTHORS   Brankovics,B., Zhang,H., van Diepeningen,A.D., van der Lee,T.A.,
            Waalwijk,C. and de Hoog,G.S.
  TITLE     GRAbB: Selective Assembly of Genomic Regions, a New Niche for
            Genomic Research
  JOURNAL   PLoS Comput. Biol. 12 (6), e1004753 (2016)
   PUBMED   27308864
  REMARK    Publication Status: Online-Only
REFERENCE   2  (bases 1 to 99678)
  AUTHORS   Brankovics,B., Kulik,T., Sawicki,J., Wolosz,K., Zhang,H., de
            Hoog,G.S., van der Lee,T.A.J., Waalwijk,C. and van Diepeningen,A.D.
  TITLE     First steps towards mitochondrial pan-genomics: Detailed analysis
            of Fusarium graminearum mitogenomes
  JOURNAL   Unpublished
REFERENCE   3  (bases 1 to 99678)
  AUTHORS   Brankovics,B., Kulik,T., Sawicki,J., Wolosz,K., Zhang,H., de
            Hoog,G.S., van der Lee,T.A.J., Waalwijk,C. and van Diepeningen,A.D.
  TITLE     Direct Submission
  JOURNAL   Submitted (30-MAY-2018) B.U. Biointeractions & Plant Health,
            Wageningen Plant Research, Droevendaalsesteeg 1, Wageningen,
            Gelderland 6708 PB, Netherlands
COMMENT     Bankit Comment: ALT EMAIL:balazs.brankovics@wur.nl.
            Bankit Comment: Submission Title:None.
            THIRD PARTY ANNOTATION DATABASE: This TPA record uses data from
            DDBJ/EMBL/GenBank entry SRR2544633
FEATURES             Location/Qualifiers
     source          1..99678
                     /organism="Fusarium graminearum"
                     /organelle="mitochondrion"
                     /mol_type="genomic DNA"
                     /strain="INRA-164"
                     /db_xref="taxon:5518"
     gene            289..5899
                     /gene="rnl"
     rRNA            join(289..2905,5333..5899)
                     /gene="rnl"
                     /product="16S ribosomal RNA"
     intron          2906..5332
                     /gene="rnl"
                     /note="group IA"
     gene            3476..4957
                     /gene="rps3"
     CDS             3476..4957
                     /gene="rps3"
                     /note="GO IDs: GO:0003735,GO:0005840,GO:0006412;
                     GENE3DG3DSA:3.30.1140.32"
                     /codon_start=1
                     /transl_table=4
                     /product="ribosomal protein S3"
                     /translation="MNKDGNVVFPATPGIVNFQAASSKGGQGKVSSKIYNNNLKQSKT
                     ILLKKKIGDIGITKYLPSFSKEWKNTIYSYNKNTLKNIPVNDLNINKIIKGYFNLYFK
                     DHKYTGSKFILLKRRRNLLRRIHVSNAEIKHTNNKAIITLYTLNREKNVLKKKYLKIN
                     KKISKKLIAKRYFLLYKENIEKIYKILGEYKDQYIFISDIIRKTKFIKYKLEYLNKFI
                     KLKDLYLKKVWGVILNQYARKYLKYLRKYDLLYSLNQYKFNRLVFLPKLSNILNKILG
                     KKIEYNIINLKSVAYHTDLFTNALALKLRKRRINYINSMFSILNRAYLPNINTIKERS
                     IIKGDQKMDLFQSKFKDLKIISNIVFPAMPEGIAGSLAPTSSLSKLLDGTYPSDINNG
                     IMHSSDANKENIHNTIYNSIGYKNMAGIRLEVKGRLTKRYRADRSIYSLKWKGGLKNV
                     DSSFRGLSSVLFRGNSKSNVTYSIAKSKRRIGAFAVKGWIGGK"
     gene            6020..6090
                     /gene="trnT(tgt)"
     tRNA            6020..6090
                     /gene="trnT(tgt)"
                     /product="tRNA-Thr"
                     /anticodon=(pos:6052..6054,aa:Thr,seq:tgt)
     gene            7027..7099
                     /gene="trnE(ttc)"
     tRNA            7027..7099
                     /gene="trnE(ttc)"
                     /product="tRNA-Glu"
                     /anticodon=(pos:7060..7062,aa:Glu,seq:ttc)
     gene            7101..7171
                     /gene="trnM(cat)"
                     /note="copy 1"
     tRNA            7101..7171
                     /gene="trnM(cat)"
                     /product="tRNA-Met"
                     /anticodon=(pos:7133..7135,aa:Met,seq:cat)
     gene            7172..7244
                     /gene="trnM(cat)"
                     /note="copy 2"
     tRNA            7172..7244
                     /gene="trnM(cat)"
                     /product="tRNA-Met"
                     /anticodon=(pos:7205..7207,aa:Met,seq:cat)
     gene            7710..7780
                     /gene="trnG(acc)"
     tRNA            7710..7780
                     /gene="trnG(acc)"
                     /product="tRNA-Gly"
                     /anticodon=(pos:7742..7744,aa:Gly,seq:acc)
     gene            7788..7870
                     /gene="trnL(taa)"
     tRNA            7788..7870
                     /gene="trnL(taa)"
                     /product="tRNA-Leu"
                     /anticodon=(pos:7822..7824,aa:Leu,seq:taa)
     gene            8596..8666
                     /gene="trnG(tcc)"
     tRNA            8596..8666
                     /gene="trnG(tcc)"
                     /product="tRNA-Gly"
                     /anticodon=(pos:8628..8630,aa:Gly,seq:tcc)
     gene            9687..15482
                     /gene="orf1931"
     CDS             9687..15482
                     /gene="orf1931"
                     /codon_start=1
                     /transl_table=4
                     /product="hypothetical protein"
                     /translation="MKKNMNLLLVRLFVRFPWSLHSDPSEGGRLRLSRDLQQYINLRT
                     FINRQKINRLSKNSIELISRYIFNIKLYQFLAVVFIHVAVTSIQIDLNLFLEVLNNLP
                     ENLGSSVGVPELAKNIKLDSNINYILCYSHRSLFGFRTYILMVLILFIIFPILFIIQN
                     YIFIILSILSVILVKALALNFYQKHFQFFYSGLPSHKKVDFREKLVHFITLIINNIGK
                     IIKHLFKMWIISIIIIYIFRYLLATMLLNIDDNNSFITTILILTLPLPMFFYLLNFIV
                     KYLKKESIEDKDYYLYNDYVVKRVNLYRITCTIIVNYLIQNYYSTIIISIIIKGFIVI
                     IITLFTICIIYGILRINKPGWRASHFVSRQSTISCSRVDPLSDGDSGVRASLTKCIPP
                     GERVGINKHEPIPLKSALDLAGSASYIAAFISLTPFLQEACNSGFSKFYFNEGNQRYY
                     EWKGIPFRMPGVVKCGPEPTINIMQVRKTEIALAKAAEEARNLHKVPDTDVGIYYRNL
                     DAAIEKEAAQNLNKEAVAKEGGASLSRYYRNIDETIKKKADYVPVTESVRQGLIKEYK
                     DKLNNSPIVNITWKLKYNEGIQRSQANFTVKPINYFYNTKFYGAVSLVLKGRLLIVNI
                     IRHDLPGCVFMPTYYLQNANVTDSSAKIRDITTTLESKYGIMLPQIGIDKVENRINGL
                     IIFTQAESIDNTSLFRVWRPSSYYMEPELKTVKNYYQEKSQNNLRIREFDTTDSIKFS
                     KDLKKVVGVQGEAIKIANNENFVIHEDRLAARKLAFFENTLDNEYRKLVEFYLTKGQK
                     ANPKDFMIWEEDGSDKSRLKFKDLMYKARSETKSAIQKDEYLLARPKGKEWDLVKFAE
                     RRMSRNDSNNEYMDNDCYYFKTRRDYPINRLLITRNQSHMTYFSMYKEGVAEGYKIRR
                     QMLGELDASINLPLEKSRAELIKKIASKLTRSEFTKFQNIYGVSINRLTFEFFQLKPT
                     DSKYFGINTTSTTFAPILDRNTDYELYSIIDVKNDSVKLPFVFKQGGMSNMTMPTHDY
                     NMLDNRDEVSIRRCMDFIYTNSDGNLTYQSDKDNFSVLAGVDKNYPYQSDMDNFSVVK
                     KKSVGFTKKAVDYKNKNPKSVKYTLDGFNNRFFRGKSISIELPFESIKLLDIIPHEYH
                     QISLGGERVNFDYEGEQRVKSSIPNTLVMKKTRKLNLEFTLLKQVYTTKGSNSKITLR
                     FTPTWPPDPSPNGDIEIPNLILQVANLNNDSTDLNPRTLEAHYVEYDLPSRRPTPSTN
                     LPNETPLHPSGSNEEEEDIYGYSGDEDNNAQNNREVASAVQASEQPPTVESPMELPFE
                     DSFADAPYPYEAESPKDNDNNSGSRKGRTAVASGDQVVEGEEIALISADDMTSEGDLA
                     FSPQFFIPESTPDSISSDNSSPINTQANQGMGEILESNLVNRDEPMQVDGDLYREVMN
                     NAVGEAVMESINPILLLPDLPTSNPEPVDTEDSPLSTEVSPLSMMSDSEFFELERQIA
                     SLKPSYLEADPGEVDGSGQDAADPEAIIISSDDSSSDSGDYGNNYSEASPITSLPGNR
                     AGQMADPEAIIRSSDDSSSEGVPTPPKETDFIARPLNTPVAEVIHDRTGTRLLTVDIH
                     TMLTVIGPPNAPEPRLWSVGNANYYLSMAPDFFYEHYPRGTEVMPPNNYPSQQINVYI
                     PPPMDKLRCESDGRIGEICICRAEFATVVPLVNYPRSSYIEGALFMKSVLSSEPLGDK
                     DLSDGFNLSDRLNFSSNSYTNAYFAPEPTPDTDSISSDNSSPINMQANQEEAGKPEVT
                     LISADDMTSEGDLAFSPQFFIPESTPDSISSDNSSPINTQANQGMGEILESNLVNRDE
                     PMQVDEDLYREVMNNVVGEATMETINPILLLPDLPTSNPEPVDTEDSPLSTEDSPLSM
                     MSDSEFFELEREISKLGKSIGRDKKGQSSYK"
     gene            15539..15610
                     /gene="trnA(tgc)"
     tRNA            15539..15610
                     /gene="trnA(tgc)"
                     /product="tRNA-Ala"
                     /anticodon=(pos:15572..15574,aa:Ala,seq:tgc)
     gene            15909..15981
                     /gene="trnF(gaa)"
     tRNA            15909..15981
                     /gene="trnF(gaa)"
                     /product="tRNA-Phe"
                     /anticodon=(pos:15942..15944,aa:Phe,seq:gaa)
     gene            16329..16401
                     /gene="trnK(ttt)"
     tRNA            16329..16401
                     /gene="trnK(ttt)"
                     /product="tRNA-Lys"
                     /anticodon=(pos:16362..16364,aa:Lys,seq:ttt)
     gene            16846..16928
                     /gene="trnL(tag)"
     tRNA            16846..16928
                     /gene="trnL(tag)"
                     /product="tRNA-Leu"
                     /anticodon=(pos:16879..16881,aa:Leu,seq:tag)
     gene            17250..17321
                     /gene="trnQ(ttg)"
     tRNA            17250..17321
                     /gene="trnQ(ttg)"
                     /product="tRNA-Gln"
                     /anticodon=(pos:17283..17285,aa:Gln,seq:ttg)
     gene            17763..17835
                     /gene="trnH(gtg)"
     tRNA            17763..17835
                     /gene="trnH(gtg)"
                     /product="tRNA-His"
                     /anticodon=(pos:17796..17798,aa:His,seq:gtg)
     gene            18294..18366
                     /gene="trnM(cat)"
                     /note="copy 3"
     tRNA            18294..18366
                     /gene="trnM(cat)"
                     /product="tRNA-Met"
                     /anticodon=(pos:18328..18330,aa:Met,seq:cat)
     gene            18421..26191
                     /gene="nad2"
     CDS             join(18421..18798,20205..20588,22054..22479,24083..24526,
                     26159..26191)
                     /gene="nad2"
                     /codon_start=1
                     /transl_table=4
                     /product="NADH dehydrogenase subunit 2"
                     /translation="MIILSIILVLLSNAVNIRRDISILFNRIAILILIYCILHDISSL
                     AVVTKGVGLHGGLLLMTNITQIFHIFIFLVSILILQLTSFYPRKVWVSEYSSLKDLLL
                     YKFIYYNTKIINKMGEHFKIIEYPLIILFVITGAVLLMSTNDLVSIFLAIELQSYGLY
                     ILSTIYRNSELSTTGGLIYFLLGGLSSCFILLGTSLLYANSGTTNLDGLYIITSISDL
                     STNLWYTPYYINLSLVIFTIGFLFKVSAAPFHFWSPDVYDAIPTIVTTFVAIIAKISI
                     FILLLQLVYYTNSSFSEMSWTFILLISSLFSLIIGTVVGLTQFRIKRLFAYSTISHVG
                     FILLALGISSVESTQAFIFYLTQYSISNLNAFVILIAIGFSLYCYISENKEHEELMDK
                     NNSPIQLVTQLKGYFYINPFLAISLAITIFSFVGVPPLIGFFGKQMVLSAALDKGLIF
                     LSLIAILTSVIGGVYYLGIVKEMFFSLPEYKINPLLETLTLRGNVVDDNQKIIKQLKF
                     NYKNIAISSPISFVISIITLVILLFLFMNKEWLSMGTILVQILFNN"
     exon            18421..18798
                     /gene="nad2"
                     /number=1
     intron          18799..20204
                     /gene="nad2"
                     /note="group IC2"
     gene            18820..20097
                     /gene="iorf425"
     CDS             18820..20097
                     /gene="iorf425"
                     /note="GO IDs: GO:0004519; GENE3D G3DSA:3.10.28.10;PANTHER
                     PTHR36181,PTHR36181:SF2; PFAM PF00961;
                     SUPERFAMILYSSF55608"
                     /codon_start=1
                     /transl_table=4
                     /product="LAGLIDADG endonuclease"
                     /translation="MFQLLRDKLSNSGEALKLLIPNLVELYRGGWTNYSCMVTSQKIL
                     EKGMGNRGSKSTVFVRKLYTVVKEQRVDGSCNGLVINPLLRCTLRGFERISWYGIPSN
                     QILIKRYYTTNDSNTNIESEISTINKESFKLNPWFITGFTDGDGSFTISTSKKKSGTG
                     WKIHPTFTIGLDIKDLDILIQFKAYFNAGKIYKSKRGIIYYTIGSTKDLLKHVLPHFD
                     KYPLSSLKLKDYLVFKRILLLMQKGEHQSLSGLFKIFSERANLNKGLPKVVEEEYPDL
                     KPAVIPELKIAPTINPDWLAGFITAEASFFISIYPSKDRKVGYAVSLVFSLSQHAKDL
                     DLLKRIADSLECGIVRKHKSREAVELVITKSEDINQKLTPLLSKHTLSGVKLLDFERF
                     KKASILINSKAHLTSEGIKLIKDIKDTMYNRGL"
     exon            20205..20588
                     /gene="nad2"
                     /number=2
     intron          20589..22053
                     /gene="nad2"
                     /note="group IC2"
     gene            20610..21485
                     /gene="iorf291"
     CDS             20610..21485
                     /gene="iorf291"
                     /note="GO IDs: GO:0004519; GENE3D G3DSA:3.10.28.10;PANTHER
                     PTHR36181,PTHR36181:SF2; PFAM PF00961;
                     SUPERFAMILYSSF55608"
                     /codon_start=1
                     /transl_table=4
                     /product="LAGLIDADG endonuclease"
                     /translation="MSTYVGCKLSNSREPLKLLVLSHIWKCMSGWINYSGIVTSQKMS
                     ENKMGNRGSKSVIHETKQSCIIVKEQRVNGSWCGINIPHLRYTLVGFGRSYQVKTLSN
                     QIIQRQFYSSESNLDNSQLRQDPWFISGFSDAEGCFMVLVRKSPKSKLGWQIEANFTI
                     NLHVRDLDLLKLIQSFSFASHYFGVGRIGKERNGCRDFTIGSLDQIITKVIPHFDKYP
                     LKTNKYSDYLLFKQVVMMMQRGEHLTAEGLQKIIGIRASLNRGLTPLLLEAFPNTVAL
                     VRPLLPPLKNVKLDP"
     exon            22054..22479
                     /gene="nad2"
                     /number=3
     intron          22480..24082
                     /gene="nad2"
                     /note="group IC2"
     gene            22513..23763
                     /gene="iorf416"
     CDS             22513..23763
                     /gene="iorf416"
                     /note="GO IDs: GO:0004519; GENE3D G3DSA:3.10.28.10;PANTHER
                     PTHR36181; PFAM PF00961; SUPERFAMILY SSF55608"
                     /codon_start=1
                     /transl_table=4
                     /product="LAGLIDADG endonuclease"
                     /translation="MWPNSGDVLKLLVPSCSRKATSGSINHWCTVTSHKIIERAMDYR
                     GSKSTVRVRKLYTVVKEQRVDGHRCINLMHLRYALMGFERNYQIRILSKQLIMPSLRR
                     SYTSLSVNPNLKSTATGTLNPLFLTGFSDAESNFTVRIFKSNTVKVGWCVQPVFQIEL
                     HKKDLNVLEKISSFLGVGKIYHKEESSIYMVQSLRDIDVIINHFEKYPLLTKKLEDFQ
                     LFSQIVTLIHKKEHLTITGWHKIISLRASMNKGLSTFMKTTFPDIIPATRPSRSDEEL
                     INSKIDPYWMAGFVAGEGCFSIRITKSLTLKTGYQVQLRFNVTQHSIDKVFMNSLVAF
                     WGCGKVFLRFRENKVDFQILKLKDLTDKVIPLFQSISLQGVKSKDFADFCKAVDIMKV
                     KGHLTNEGLDQIRRLKAGMNRGRE"
     exon            24083..24526
                     /gene="nad2"
                     /number=4
     intron          24527..26158
                     /gene="nad2"
                     /note="group IA"
     gene            24725..25777
                     /gene="iorf350"
     CDS             24725..25777
                     /gene="iorf350"
                     /note="GO IDs: GO:0004519; GENE3D G3DSA:3.10.28.10;PANTHER
                     PTHR36181; PFAM PF00961; SUPERFAMILY SSF55608"
                     /codon_start=1
                     /transl_table=4
                     /product="LAGLIDADG endonuclease"
                     /translation="MIMKNYKFNELAVLRINLDKLRFFSTHTVRSRQAVNIEHINNYI
                     SNINNNDDEVVPINPWFVTGFTDAEGSFMIHLEKNKDKWRVRPTFQIKLDIRDLSLLE
                     EIKIYFNNTGSINTSNKECVYKVRSLKDISIIISHFDKYNLITQKKADFELFKLIINK
                     LNSQEHLSYEVGATVLQEIISIRASMNLGLSSSVKEDFPHIIPVIRPLIENMVIPHPE
                     WMAGFVSGEGSFSVYTTSDDKYVSLSFRVSQHNKDKQLLKSFVDFFGCGGFNYHNKGN
                     KAVIFVTRKFEDINDKIIPLFNEYKIKGVKYKDFKDWSLVAKMIESKSHLTTNGYKEI
                     CKIKENMNSYRKSSVN"
     exon            26159..26191
                     /gene="nad2"
                     /number=5
     gene            26192..28049
                     /gene="nad3"
     CDS             join(26192..26281,27726..28049)
                     /gene="nad3"
                     /codon_start=1
                     /transl_table=4
                     /product="NADH dehydrogenase subunit 3"
                     /translation="MSSVTFLFVFVTILTIVFLLLNFILAPHNPYQEKYSIFECGFHS
                     FLGQNRTQFGVKFFIFALVYLLLDLEILVIYPYGISVYENGIYGLIVVLIFIGIITAG
                     FVFELGKNALKIDSRQSNNYFYKSKKFINMFTEHK"
     exon            26192..26281
                     /gene="nad3"
                     /number=1
     intron          26282..27725
                     /gene="nad3"
                     /note="group IC2"
     gene            26291..27553
                     /gene="iorf420"
     CDS             26291..27553
                     /gene="iorf420"
                     /note="GO IDs: GO:0004519; GENE3D G3DSA:3.10.28.10;PANTHER
                     PTHR36181; PFAM PF00961; SUPERFAMILY SSF55608"
                     /codon_start=1
                     /transl_table=4
                     /product="LAGLIDADG endonuclease"
                     /translation="MGKSINWGKLPNSGEPLKLLVLSHIWKCMSGWINYSGIVTSQKM
                     SENKMGDRGSKSVIHETKQSCIIVKEQRVDGSCNAGKSALLKCTLVDFKRSYQIKIPS
                     NPIILTRNFSTLVGELASLEQSSLPPKLDPSYVTGFTDGEGSFILTIIKDNKYKLGWR
                     VACRFVISLHKKDLVLLNSLKNFFNTGSVFLMGKGAAQYRVESLTGLSIIINHFDRYP
                     LNTKKQADYMLFKLAYNLIINKSHLTEKGLSELVSLKAVMNNGLKDELKIAYPNITPV
                     LRPEIPLSLNIDPLWLAGFTDAEGCFSVVVFKSKTSKIGEAVKLSFIITQSVRDEFLI
                     KSLIEYLGCGYTSLDGRGAIDFKVSDFSSLKNIIIPFYDKYYIHGNKSLDFKDFSRVV
                     TLMENKKHLTKQGLDEIKKIRNAMNTNR"
     exon            27726..28049
                     /gene="nad3"
                     /number=2
     gene            28748..30045
                     /gene="atp9"
     CDS             join(28748..28928,30002..30045)
                     /gene="atp9"
                     /codon_start=1
                     /transl_table=4
                     /product="ATP synthase 9"
                     /translation="MVEASKLIGAGLATIGLAGAGVGIGVVFGCLIIGVARNPSLKNQ
                     LFSYSILGFAFSEATALFALMMALLLLYVV"
     exon            28748..28928
                     /gene="atp9"
                     /number=1
     intron          28929..30001
                     /gene="atp9"
                     /note="group IA"
     gene            29145..29993
                     /gene="iorf282"
     CDS             29145..29993
                     /gene="iorf282"
                     /note="GO IDs: GO:0003677,GO:0004519; CDD cd10445;
                     GENE3DG3DSA:1.10.10.10,G3DSA:3.40.1440.10;
                     PFAMPF01541,PF07453,PF07460; PROSITE_PROFILES PS50164;
                     SMARTSM00465,SM00496; SUPERFAMILY SSF64496,SSF82771;
                     TIGRFAMTIGR01453"
                     /codon_start=1
                     /transl_table=4
                     /product="GIY-YIG endonuclease"
                     /translation="MIFKVYMAFYLILKFNFICRKISTKINNTTFNSPSSQNPIKTYY
                     DPLNEREIIRKDNNGKIGVYVWQNKINNKMYVGSGDPLYLRLSDYYQLWYLKHKDNLY
                     IVRSLNKYSMSSFILHIMEYSDSDNVIKCEQKWIDILKPEYNLTPLAGSTKGFKHSLE
                     AKDKMRIAATGRKHTDEVKDLMSKNRQGLNNSFYNKTHTPETIEKLRNIAQNRTHLPV
                     KGLDVEITDIETKITTTYSSVREAASYLNSDIKTLLRREKSQLIKGTNKPYKNKYIIT
                     IIRGNN"
     exon            30002..30045
                     /gene="atp9"
                     /number=2
     gene            30573..37588
                     /gene="cox2"
     CDS             join(30573..30680,32147..32266,33426..33749,35530..35628,
                     37490..37588)
                     /gene="cox2"
                     /codon_start=1
                     /transl_table=4
                     /product="cytochrome c oxidase subunit II"
                     /translation="MKHLFNTFINFDAPMPWGIYFQDSATPQMEGLVELHDNIMYYLV
                     LILFAVGWILFSIMKNFASTKTQISHKYLNHGTLIELIWTITPAVILILIAFPSFKLL
                     YLMDEVNDPSMTILAEGHQWYWSYQYPDFIDSNEEFIEFDSYIVPDSDLEDGGLRMLE
                     VDNRVIVPELTHIRFVITSGDVIHSFACPSLGIKCDAYPGRLNQVSVFINREGVFYGQ
                     CSEICGILHSSMPIVIESVNIDKFVHWLYSV"
     exon            30573..30680
                     /gene="cox2"
                     /number=1
     intron          30681..32146
                     /gene="cox2"
                     /note="group IC2"
     gene            31125..32054
                     /gene="iorf309"
     CDS             31125..32054
                     /gene="iorf309"
                     /note="GO IDs: GO:0004519; GENE3D G3DSA:3.10.28.10;PANTHER
                     PTHR36181,PTHR36181:SF2; PFAM PF00961;
                     SUPERFAMILYSSF55608"
                     /codon_start=1
                     /transl_table=4
                     /product="LAGLIDADG endonuclease"
                     /translation="MDKYMENPSNNKSKLNPHYVTGFSDGESCFHLSIGKNSKYKIGY
                     YVNPGFTIVLHKKDELLLRSIQSFFGGIGNLKVLPNIVQYRVFSLKDLDIILNHFDNY
                     PLITKKHTDFLLFKEALALIKNKEHLTIEGFNKIIALKSSMNLGLPEVLKESFPDILG
                     RKIEPFDLPSVLNPYWVAGFTDGEGCFWIKTLKAVGGAAPNKEGLRSVIGFQISQHSR
                     DLPLMEKFISFFECGRLEQTGSAYSLVVTKLSLINEKIIPFYMAYPILGSKSEDFKDW
                     CRAVQLKNHKAHLTPQGLKEILNIKSSINSSRK"
     exon            32147..32266
                     /gene="cox2"
                     /number=2
     intron          32267..33425
                     /gene="cox2"
                     /note="group IB"
     gene            32273..33151
                     /gene="iorf292"
     CDS             32273..33151
                     /gene="iorf292"
                     /note="GO IDs: GO:0003677,GO:0004519; CDD cd10445;
                     GENE3DG3DSA:1.10.10.10,G3DSA:3.40.1440.10;
                     PFAMPF01541,PF07453,PF07460; PROSITE_PROFILES PS50164;
                     SMARTSM00465,SM00496,SM00497; SUPERFAMILY
                     SSF64496,SSF82771;TIGRFAM TIGR01453"
                     /codon_start=1
                     /transl_table=4
                     /product="GIY-YIG endonuclease"
                     /translation="MPTQKCFKLELAPSIYKFFYNHRSYSTTSSSPISSVKFYEDAFS
                     MRKLIIKDNKDKSGIYKWTNKITKDIYIGQSISLAKRFIRYFNLSYLKNRETLVISRA
                     LIKYGYSNFSLEILEYCDIANLTEREQYYMDKLNPRYNTLKIAGSSSGHKLSEETKTK
                     ISKSLKGVYIQEKSALYGRTHTEETKALMSSNNSNENNPFFGKTHSLETKELMRQKAL
                     GRKHSEETLLKMSTSRGHLVYIHEKCDSEGFKLIGSFVSIRKAAKFLDISANTVRLYI
                     NSGEIFKDRYKFTGER"
     exon            33426..33749
                     /gene="cox2"
                     /number=3
     intron          33750..35529
                     /gene="cox2"
                     /note="no intron type identified"
     gene            34134..35492
                     /gene="iorf452"
     CDS             34134..35492
                     /gene="iorf452"
                     /note="GENE3D G3DSA:1.10.10.10,G3DSA:3.40.1440.10;
                     PFAMPF01541; PROSITE_PROFILES PS50164; SMART
                     SM00465,SM00497;SUPERFAMILY SSF82771"
                     /codon_start=1
                     /transl_table=4
                     /product="GIY-YIG endonuclease"
                     /translation="MGELSNPRLKLPLNCPTLHKLSDNPSMFRGAKLNYYINYFIVGV
                     FFILYMIFFSKAKSFIVYLMFKLAYYNSKYVSYKLTQIISIFLGQYMSYISVAEGDKG
                     RSPAYTGTRAPFNINLSSQVKFYSTTPNKTTFKDSKDITADVLNKLLKNQKVCITEAE
                     LSRLKAIPGVRFDLPLNEQTISAFESLVGKPNTRGIKAGVYIFTHIASGAKYVGSSNS
                     LSRRLDQYFSSKHFNQKNSGLLLPLIKKEGFEAFRLEVMVMPDNIGLEFNTSNNFNFN
                     FSYLFLEQYYLLQDKFNLNTQRIVNFRVDQGKTVYLYSLDGKILYYCGYSLNEIKGVL
                     GIHFVTCTNCIKTGESYLGFFRISTDHLVGSKKTKLSLQELLNLIEMKKKEALEKSSR
                     SKFSKAVVIRKEDEEKTLEFPSITLTIKHLNSIGISADRNQLAKHLDTNKSYKGYIFS
                     KA"
     exon            35530..35628
                     /gene="cox2"
                     /number=4
     intron          35629..37489
                     /gene="cox2"
                     /note="group IC1"
     gene            36071..37438
                     /gene="iorf455"
     CDS             36071..37438
                     /gene="iorf455"
                     /note="GENE3D G3DSA:1.10.10.10,G3DSA:3.40.1440.10;
                     PFAMPF01541; PROSITE_PROFILES PS50164; SMART
                     SM00465,SM00497;SUPERFAMILY SSF82771"
                     /codon_start=1
                     /transl_table=4
                     /product="GIY-YIG endonuclease"
                     /translation="MHGTTSRSVFNNHLLSDKRIGLSTIAALPLTRHFSSIRSLVNNS
                     EALASDHINSGKPTTLSVINKVLLNQNLVVTDSKLKELLKVEGVEIELPISTPKGKEL
                     LAELTGKSKYKGFSGVYMFIHKNTGDKYVGSSNLLRRRMDYYFNGDYPLAGKFLPLLY
                     KEGLEAFKLRIFKLDSNKFSSQDALILEQFYLLDKEFNLNTLRVVNAGSSKGDPVYVY
                     DLTCSILYYHAKSRIELKRVLNIHTETSKKYVDSKLPYLNKFLLLSYPIPTALTSDIS
                     LEELLGIMQDERKDTYKLGTRTSIPVELEIKEGNTFVSEASKGHTLKFDSLTSCMEYL
                     RGLGLIIKRDTLTKYIKIEKVFHNFLCKYSDKTLPKNFDEIGLIIDEYKKLKVDTDSL
                     IINRKNKPILVKGGAKLHMDKEFDSITEAIKHFDNLNIKLDSKTLYLRLKDGKIYKDY
                     YFTYK"
     exon            37490..37588
                     /gene="cox2"
                     /number=5
     gene            38026..38096
                     /gene="trnR(acg)"
     tRNA            38026..38096
                     /gene="trnR(acg)"
                     /product="tRNA-Arg"
                     /anticodon=(pos:38058..38060,aa:Arg,seq:acg)
     gene            38377..38447
                     /gene="trnR(tcg)"
     tRNA            38377..38447
                     /gene="trnR(tcg)"
                     /product="tRNA-Arg"
                     /anticodon=(pos:38409..38411,aa:Arg,seq:tcg)
     gene            38741..38815
                     /gene="trnY(ata)"
     tRNA            38741..38815
                     /gene="trnY(ata)"
                     /product="tRNA-Tyr"
                     /anticodon=(pos:38774..38776,aa:Tyr,seq:ata)
     gene            38889..41146
                     /gene="nad4L"
     CDS             join(38889..39127,41116..41146)
                     /gene="nad4L"
                     /codon_start=1
                     /transl_table=4
                     /product="NADH dehydrogenase 4L"
                     /translation="MSLTLLLFLIGILGFVFNRKNLILMLISIEIMLLSITFLILVSS
                     VNIDDIIGQTYAIYIIVVAGAESAIGLAILVAFYRLRGSIRIEYK"
     exon            38889..39127
                     /gene="nad4L"
                     /number=1
     intron          39128..41115
                     /gene="nad4L"
                     /note="group IC1"
     gene            39153..40184
                     /gene="iorf343"
     CDS             39153..40184
                     /gene="iorf343"
                     /note="GO IDs: GO:0004519; GENE3D G3DSA:3.10.28.10;PANTHER
                     PTHR36181; PFAM PF00961; SUPERFAMILY SSF55608"
                     /codon_start=1
                     /transl_table=4
                     /product="LAGLIDADG endonuclease"
                     /translation="MNRASTSNIQSLNRVSDLRKVNSYPFKVPGTFIRNYSTTRVMSL
                     HPWFVTGFTDAEGCFWIGVRNDPRNKTGWCVQAFFQIALHKKDVALLNNIQSYFGGIG
                     TVAVRGDRCYFIVSSLKQIIKVIIPHFDAHPLITNKLVDYRLWKSIISIMEAKRHLTV
                     EGLNEIIRMKSSLNLGLSDEIQDAFAETLSTNPNQERSWNPAESIPHGMWMAGFTSGE
                     GSFFVNIFKSTHHRVGYQVRLGFEIAQHIRDELTMATFTSFFNCGIISRYSEDMVKYR
                     CTKFSDLNTLIIPFFKEYLPLGNKLLDFEDFGQVALLLENKAHLTEEGLNSIRKIKAV
                     ACLMNSLRK"
     exon            41116..41146
                     /gene="nad4L"
                     /number=2
     gene            41146..44146
                     /gene="nad5"
     CDS             join(41146..41862,42875..44146)
                     /gene="nad5"
                     /codon_start=1
                     /transl_table=4
                     /product="NADH dehydrogenase subunit 5"
                     /translation="MYLSIIILPLLGSIVSGFFGRKVGVTGSRILGCLSIMITTILAI
                     ISFFEVGFNNNPVSINLFKWLDNESFNMVWNFQFDSLTVSMLIPVLIISSLVHFYSIG
                     YMSSDPHNQRFFSYLSLFTFMMIILVTGNNYLVMFVGWEGVGVCSYLLVSFWFTRIAA
                     NQSSLSAFLTNRVGDAFLMIGMFILLWTLGTLDYSTVFSLAPYINENITTIIGICLLI
                     GAMAKSSQVGLHIWLPMAMEGPTPVSALIHAATMVTAGVYLLIRSSPLIEYSAVVLAI
                     CLWLGATTTVFSSLIGLFQQDIKKIIAYSTMSQLGMMVIAIGLSSYNVAIFHLINHAF
                     YKGLLFLGAGAVIHAVVDNQDLRKYGGLISFLPLTYSVILIASLSLVAFPFMTGFYSK
                     DFILESAYGQYHFSSIDVYVIAVIGAIFTTLYSVKVIYLTFLTNPNGPVNYYRNAHES
                     DIFISLPLVVLAIFSIYFGYITRDIFIGLGSGFFVDNSIFIHPVHEIMIDTEFGVPTI
                     FKLIPFILTVSFSALAIIYSEFMPNIISNFKLSNLGYYIYGFFNQRFLVEFFYNKYIV
                     NSVLEIGGQTTKVLDKGSIESIGPYGFGVILTKASKIISSLSNGVVTNYALYILIGIC
                     FYLSIFTFVQVVDDVVNSITIASLVILMLHKDRSLISN"
     exon            41146..41862
                     /gene="nad5"
                     /number=1
     intron          41863..42874
                     /gene="nad5"
                     /note="group IB"
     gene            41863..42771
                     /gene="iorf302"
     CDS             41863..42771
                     /gene="iorf302"
                     /note="GO IDs: GO:0004519; GENE3D G3DSA:3.10.28.10;PANTHER
                     PTHR36181; PFAM PF00961; SUPERFAMILY SSF55608"
                     /codon_start=1
                     /transl_table=4
                     /product="LAGLIDADG endonuclease"
                     /translation="MVTGALLKFHYMRGHPLTLKSTSYFVAIGKIFNVGQSAGNLYNI
                     QGSSETIRETIKIDNTFKWWLIGFAEGDGYFGVDKKGYLTFKVTQSTTDCQVLFFIKK
                     SLGFGSVSLQSKSSKTHQYRVRDKNNLIKIINIFNGNLITKAKIAQFKLFLEAFNNKY
                     NTDITFIECNKKVTLDNAWLSGFTDGEGCFTASAYLSKATNKHIVTVRYVISQKNDIE
                     FSQYLAELINGYITYIKSYDGYNTVVNHSKLNIILNYIKSYPLKTKKHVSYLRWLKVY
                     ELVKDKHHHNPEGIEIIKSLIKLINK"
     exon            42875..44146
                     /gene="nad5"
                     /number=2
     gene            45666..46043
                     /gene="orf125"
     CDS             45666..46043
                     /gene="orf125"
                     /codon_start=1
                     /transl_table=4
                     /product="hypothetical protein"
                     /translation="MKLFFCNSNVSSKLGFKPSFSRFFSGFTSKELIVNSDINNVLLY
                     DGNNFKAVLFLPSLVAFWNLIEAMKTDSINNNLSLILEFKDFYLSLTNILKQLEPGKY
                     SFGGTPLLLSKIFRWLLFNWMLY"
     gene            47716..59316
                     /gene="cob"
     CDS             join(47716..47916,49617..49693,51920..52034,54279..54375,
                     55643..55658,56720..56992,58923..59316)
                     /gene="cob"
                     /codon_start=1
                     /transl_table=4
                     /product="cytochrome b"
                     /translation="MRILKNHPLLKLANGYLIDASQPSNISYLWNFGSLLLLCLVIQI
                     VTGVTLAMHYNPSVLEAFNSVEHIMRDVNNGWLVRYLHSNTASAFFFLVYLHIGRGIY
                     YASYRAPRTLTWVIGTIILIVMIVTGFLGYVLPYGQMSLWGATVITNLISAVPWIGQD
                     IVEFIWGGFSVNNATLNRFFALHFVLPFILAALVLMHMIALHDTAGSSNPLGVPVYYD
                     RMPMAPYFLFKDLITIFIFIFVLGIFVFFMPNVLGDSDNYIMANPMQTPPAIVPEWYL
                     LPFYAILRSIPNKLLGVIAMLAAILIILILPKADLGLTKGLQFRPLSKAAFYVFLVNF
                     LILMQIGAKHVESPFIEIGQLSTALYFSHFLFILPAVSILENTLVDLELQNNAKNI"
     exon            47716..47916
                     /gene="cob"
                     /number=1
     intron          47917..49616
                     /gene="cob"
                     /note="group IB"
     gene            48165..49580
                     /gene="iorf471"
     CDS             48165..49580
                     /gene="iorf471"
                     /note="GO IDs: GO:0004519; GENE3D G3DSA:3.10.28.10;PANTHER
                     PTHR36181; PFAM PF00961; SMART SM00497;SUPERFAMILY
                     SSF55608"
                     /codon_start=1
                     /transl_table=4
                     /product="LAGLIDADG endonuclease"
                     /translation="MIYLCLFEGITLSLFIFVSGYKNKMGFRKFTNSPYLNEDDFRLD
                     NSSNKVHMLAYPSDAKLQQATHNKDFLYWFSGFTDAEGNFLVSIDRKYIKLRFKINLH
                     IDDIEVLYIIKSKLGFGRVVEESSRNSCSFIVEDSLNINKLCDIFKQYPLHTSKKLDF
                     ISFNEVVIIKAKNKVLSETDIAKIISIKNSMNSKREVFTYDTSKSQIIINPNWLIGFI
                     EGEGTFGIKTGSALYFQVAQKNTSQECLNGIINFLMNLSNNATLHKDPDNKILPISVT
                     NTINIRTNVVSLAIANVDGLYYYLLPYLDSSKFYSRKAIDFKLWKMALLLKIQGYYYT
                     TEGKNLFLDISDTLNKRYSTMKSSSVSDINNKIINITERFNAIIELQPPFDVKLNIPH
                     TENVRKYSIANRSENPKIVYIYDGSEMVKGSPFASFSTAHKALGLKPSSNTCNRYIDT
                     NKLYKNKYIFTSKPIDSASRD"
     exon            49617..49693
                     /gene="cob"
                     /number=2
     intron          49694..51919
                     /gene="cob"
                     /note="group IC1"
     gene            49695..51161
                     /gene="iorf488"
     CDS             49695..51161
                     /gene="iorf488"
                     /note="GO IDs: GO:0004519; COILS Coil;
                     GENE3DG3DSA:3.10.28.10; PANTHER PTHR36181; PFAM PF00961;
                     SMARTSM00497; SUPERFAMILY SSF55608"
                     /codon_start=1
                     /transl_table=4
                     /product="LAGLIDADG endonuclease"
                     /translation="MICVDFVYFFLCNPLFTSNKPCIKYLATKDARLKSSKAQLPLFA
                     LRKYSRALSSKSGIHNIVTSSHSKIGDIACETAPTHKPENLAFLSDEEFGEWFRGFVD
                     AEGCFSIQTVKNHFKFIFTFCLHIDETPLIKYIIQRLGVGAFSLRESSVNFTVSSKDA
                     LLVIFGVLDKRPLNTSKNLNYLAFRQAYDLYFYRESVNISSELSQEIVTLKDKMNKKR
                     VEFKQSTDHKIHITPYWLLGFVEGEGYFSTNKTDYSLKFGIGQTSQEIIVLEAIQKYF
                     LALPTAKNYVERNNTNLVSLATYNQAKGRDYKAMAQLVITQRYFISNVIIPFFDKLTW
                     LSKKFKDYVDWKLILDLINHGWHFTEEGKKLISLITQGMNNYRLSNNTTSEEDTSRAD
                     VKERALKLLSSPSNFEVQANGKILIKSLGTYLKGRGNVGVNVLNTKGEIVFKFNSIKD
                     CALFFNVHTRTINRRLDKGSLVEHDNQNLVFQRDVRLP"
     exon            51920..52034
                     /gene="cob"
                     /number=3
     intron          52035..54278
                     /gene="cob"
                     /note="group ID"
     gene            52044..52913
                     /gene="iorf289"
     CDS             52044..52913
                     /gene="iorf289"
                     /note="GO IDs: GO:0003677,GO:0004519; CDD cd10445;
                     GENE3DG3DSA:1.10.10.10,G3DSA:3.40.1440.10;
                     PFAMPF01541,PF07453,PF07460; PROSITE_PROFILES PS50164;
                     SMARTSM00465,SM00497; SUPERFAMILY SSF64496,SSF82771;
                     TIGRFAMTIGR01453"
                     /codon_start=1
                     /transl_table=4
                     /product="GIY-YIG endonuclease"
                     /translation="MAQNDYNNNKITTTTTFNDKRYYSTSRNNKEETSFPRINKFLLA
                     KNLNPVFIYHNLNEDSVRKNIAKETKGLSGIYMILNKETLSYYIGSASTDRINSRFSK
                     HLIYLNGSKIVKNSVNKYGLHNFVFIVLELFPEIVNQENNKKLLDLEDFYLKSLLPDY
                     NILTEAGSSFGYKHTEVNRIKMKANYSEKGREEIGSLNRGKTLSSETIETMRQSALNR
                     KPLDYTEQGVLNMKKNSKPIIVKELNNTVYGEFNSIVEAAEALNCSTKTIQRTLKSPS
                     KRLKRRWIVDYVK"
     gene            53438..54121
                     /gene="iorf227"
     CDS             53438..54121
                     /gene="iorf227"
                     /codon_start=1
                     /transl_table=4
                     /product="hypothetical protein"
                     /translation="MMIEFYDLIINMGYTPGIETLRNTTFSGQDLKSAFCEALSSHNY
                     NLRQAKKLVLDLCFNRDTVRLNFLLGYRDEGVMNYILEIANKHREFYPLTRKLINQYL
                     YNLTEDIAYSYIEFYQDNVVRYLFLPDEADKFIAMVRESPILKHIYYVDAGSKVRSPG
                     FGVAKSNLLLQSEVFKYETAEMFSKIRNLGRADIGQMDMIEIPYEGNVMRAIRKDEAW
                     RVLKAANFL"
     exon            54279..54375
                     /gene="cob"
                     /number=4
     intron          54376..55642
                     /gene="cob"
                     /note="group IA"
     gene            54387..55325
                     /gene="iorf312"
     CDS             54387..55325
                     /gene="iorf312"
                     /note="GO IDs: GO:0004519; GENE3D G3DSA:3.10.28.10;PANTHER
                     PTHR36181; PFAM PF00961; SUPERFAMILY SSF55608"
                     /codon_start=1
                     /transl_table=4
                     /product="LAGLIDADG endonuclease"
                     /translation="MINLCLGIITLFLMYGAMRTYLLYLKVYTKETSLPTIGTIHKNA
                     LKKSNKTLRLDKQEYISIPSSFLAFLAGLIDGDGYIQISKTPKGFITMKLVISLHLED
                     ISTLEYIHSVLKLGKINIYKDLKSPTCKLVINKTDLQEVLFPLFIYNNIFFLTNTRID
                     QFNLAMYILRNDIKLQSEISEVKNVPFVFEIPKSPVDYTLLPFFKNWIVGFTCSEGSF
                     FIKKNNDGCFQLKQRIHSDLFEAFKLIFSTNRKIDSTNNYNQFGVSSKSDVQKVINYF
                     SFSGLHPLVGLKYIQYEKWLNNLRASSRYSKLNYPK"
     exon            55643..55658
                     /gene="cob"
                     /number=5
     intron          55659..56719
                     /gene="cob"
                     /note="group IB"
     gene            55690..56619
                     /gene="iorf309"
     CDS             55690..56619
                     /gene="iorf309"
                     /note="GO IDs: GO:0004519; GENE3D G3DSA:3.10.28.10;PANTHER
                     PTHR36181,PTHR36181:SF2; PFAM PF00961;
                     SUPERFAMILYSSF55608"
                     /codon_start=1
                     /transl_table=4
                     /product="LAGLIDADG endonuclease"
                     /translation="MLKILLNAGTSPILGFAYDLFLLFLTIICVKIAMTWRQSAGVRS
                     IHTSEASQRLHAEDLTYAYLVGLFEGDGFFSITKKGKYLTYELGIELSIKDVQLIYKI
                     KALLGIGVVSFRKRNEVEMVSLRIRDKKHLKNFILPIFDKYPMFSNKQYDYLRFRSAL
                     LSGIIYSEDLPEYTRSNVPLNSVESILDKSYFSAWLVGFIEAEGCFSIYKLKKDNDYL
                     VASFDIAQKDGDILIKAISKYLSFTTTVYLDKYDCSRLKVTSVRSIENTINFLDRAPV
                     KLMGNKRLQYLLWIKQLRTISRYAEKIKIPSIY"
     exon            56720..56992
                     /gene="cob"
                     /number=6
     intron          56993..58922
                     /gene="cob"
                     /note="group IC1"
     gene            57366..58784
                     /gene="iorf472"
     CDS             57366..58784
                     /gene="iorf472"
                     /note="GO IDs: GO:0004519; GENE3D
                     G3DSA:3.10.28.10;SUPERFAMILY SSF55608"
                     /codon_start=1
                     /transl_table=4
                     /product="homing endonuclease"
                     /translation="MVRRNCYLITFYTFLKTESYISSFYQNNSLLTESADSLKPARVG
                     KVGNKEMTLYEVKSLFQTIKNSDPSYEGSEKEFGLLANGFWQAEGYIGGIFRSELNFY
                     PICSATQLFSEESAKFFIRLDKALCNKGTFSITLNSFGKFVIAYRLSGWDTFFSVFVP
                     YFYMQYGEKYRAILKLKKIYELKDYIKHHSSDDKAKVLLVSLVYSLTAHSPRYKVSLE
                     EKLISLNLDQGLLKELPLYKENDVKPSFLFILGFFLGDGTLHLKLEWKDKNSTVVIVP
                     LFNIIQSNVESNKYIMERMTSCLNALNIKANLDKGTNTFTLTVKGIDNVFNSLFPLLK
                     KYSHFLYGKRDSFNLLVWVEGLIRSGGHHTYFGLKALVYRIYHSTNERITDKEVWMSR
                     LEDWLKAVSARRECGEYYISPIYTSNKQIIGWQVRFPSTLKLPKSNKAFMSSTCGGQD
                     KALAIAVQYRDKILSDWINLNF"
     exon            58923..59316
                     /gene="cob"
                     /number=7
     gene            59587..59657
                     /gene="trnC(gca)"
     tRNA            59587..59657
                     /gene="trnC(gca)"
                     /product="tRNA-Cys"
                     /anticodon=(pos:59620..59622,aa:Cys,seq:gca)
     gene            61307..79792
                     /gene="cox1"
     CDS             join(61307..61524,62811..62984,64286..64514,65709..65802,
                     67178..67188,68191..68201,69311..69400,70658..70703,
                     71885..71917,72924..73080,75430..75497,76696..76832,
                     77875..77893,79487..79792)
                     /gene="cox1"
                     /codon_start=1
                     /transl_table=4
                     /product="cytochrome c oxidase subunit I"
                     /translation="MSMGMERWFNSTNAKDIGTLYLIFALFSGLLGTAFSVLIRLELS
                     GPGVQYISNNQLYNSVITAHAILMIFFMVMPALIGGFGNFLMPLMVGGPDMAFPRLNN
                     ISFWLLPPSLLLLIFSACIEGGVGTGWTLYPPLSGLQSHSGPSVDLAIFTLHLTGVSS
                     LLGSINFITTIVNMRTPGIRLHKLALFGWAVVITAVLLLLSLPVLAGGITMVLTDRNF
                     NTSFFEVAGGGDPILFQHLFWFFGHPEVYILIVPAFGIISTTISTNSNKPIFGYIGMV
                     YAMMSIGILGFIVWSHHMYTVGLDVDTRAYFTAATLIIAVPTGIKIFSWLATCYGGSI
                     KMTPSMLFSLGFVFMFTIGGLSGVVLANASLDIAFHDTYYVVAHFHYVLSMGAVFAMF
                     AGWYFWIPKILGLNYNLNLAKVQFWLLFIGVNLTFFPQHFLGLQGMPRRISDYPDAFA
                     GWNLISSIGSIVSVIAAWLFLYIVYSQLVEGKVASRNPWLTPGFYTDVLQANLNRSYT
                     SLEWGLSSPPKPHAFVSLPLQS"
     exon            61307..61524
                     /gene="cox1"
                     /number=1
     intron          61525..62810
                     /gene="cox1"
                     /note="group I(derived)"
     gene            61574..62533
                     /gene="iorf319"
     CDS             61574..62533
                     /gene="iorf319"
                     /note="CDD cd10445;
                     GENE3DG3DSA:1.10.10.10,G3DSA:3.40.1440.10; PFAM
                     PF01541,PF07453;PROSITE_PROFILES PS50164; SMART
                     SM00465,SM00497;SUPERFAMILY SSF82771"
                     /codon_start=1
                     /transl_table=4
                     /product="GIY-YIG endonuclease"
                     /translation="MFFSKKKITEVALNNNQNNTITITNSNNNNSNKNNDEDKIPLYT
                     KVYIENPFNNRNLILKVSKNQKGVYVWESNDHAYVGHSINLYNRISSYFMPSILQTKA
                     RRVLRYFNKHGFQDTNLTIYIMDENSSLDDVVSLEQHFIDTLKPSLNVDLVASSSGYH
                     EPMGQEIRDRLRKQRGTPVYIYNVEDFTLLYIFESKQHMYDSISIHHKTLNNCLDAGT
                     VYLDTLFLSLDLIEESENTNLLTLEGIKELVNEKRALYTVKHPASISILAEFKDDSSK
                     NLEFSSLTSLANHLKGDRVTIRQYLKGVKSGYYRGKWKFTYKD"
     exon            62811..62984
                     /gene="cox1"
                     /number=2
     intron          62985..64285
                     /gene="cox1"
                     /note="group IB(3')"
     gene            62986..64122
                     /gene="iorf378"
     CDS             62986..64122
                     /gene="iorf378"
                     /note="GO IDs: GO:0004519; GENE3D G3DSA:3.10.28.10;PANTHER
                     PTHR36181,PTHR36181:SF2; PFAM PF00961;
                     SUPERFAMILYSSF55608"
                     /codon_start=1
                     /transl_table=4
                     /product="LAGLIDADG endonuclease"
                     /translation="MKDKVLLFGNLEAIKLYSMRETLEVYIAYTIIYSLLILVVIMLI
                     VFLGFLIKNLSTRQYAWELTKLMFRTHQRLNVEHPNENNNLFDHSKSINRFKYYENKD
                     NFHQWLVGFTDGDGSFSIVRVAERKWTLFFKLTQSTYNLRAIHFIKNQLGVGSIYVDS
                     DCNKADFRIRDRKTIGATILPIFDKYPLLTSKYFSYLKFKKAYEILENPNLSTQDKDN
                     LLLALQKEQMPLDYISPAWKTVNYEVNDTNKAKSVMSKYWLIGFTEAEGSFYLVNKAS
                     TRIVHAFEITQKLDFIVLKAIAHILGISVSRKKLRASRHTVVTTNSRAISNIIDYYSK
                     TMKGIKAVEFRIWARSYVKYKGNYEKLNSIRENIRVFRQIRLRS"
     exon            64286..64514
                     /gene="cox1"
                     /number=3
     intron          64515..65708
                     /gene="cox1"
                     /note="group IB"
     gene            64518..65594
                     /gene="iorf358"
     CDS             64518..65594
                     /gene="iorf358"
                     /note="GO IDs: GO:0004519; GENE3D G3DSA:3.10.28.10;PANTHER
                     PTHR36181,PTHR36181:SF1; PFAM PF00961;
                     SUPERFAMILYSSF55608"
                     /codon_start=1
                     /transl_table=4
                     /product="LAGLIDADG endonuclease"
                     /translation="MLPVLNLANCWKQIYLFIISLLAGCLFYYKLLSIFRDYSPKFVC
                     FKSYLNIDRKFFSVKRKIPSWGTPTNNGEFDPKFSSYLAGIIEGDGTIIVPKRERSLK
                     GDLYYPSIQIVFDSRDFPLALMLQSKLNHGSISKKKGSSAYVLTINKLEGIFLIANVI
                     NGYMRTPKIYALHRLIDWLNLRFDFNITKKNKDISDINSNSWLAGFIDADGHFSVRTT
                     LVTEQASPTKYPKIECKFELSQRQNDHNYENNLEYLSLIADFLSSTVKETRMNRPNPE
                     YRVRTTNVDSNFILVQYLEQYPLFSSKYLNYKDWIKVLSYFKAKSHTKSESIKAIVEI
                     KAQMNNKRTEFNWDHLNNLYNLYK"
     exon            65709..65802
                     /gene="cox1"
                     /number=4
     intron          65803..67177
                     /gene="cox1"
                     /note="group ID"
     gene            65811..66728
                     /gene="iorf305"
     CDS             65811..66728
                     /gene="iorf305"
                     /note="GO IDs: GO:0004519; GENE3D G3DSA:3.10.28.10;PANTHER
                     PTHR36181; PFAM PF00961; SUPERFAMILY SSF55608"
                     /codon_start=1
                     /transl_table=4
                     /product="LAGLIDADG endonuclease"
                     /translation="MLINYYILAIIPIIKIAKKSSFLFKLNYSTSSTSNFCLESFYSK
                     YNEHLPGNTSPSKKFLTWFIGFTEGEGSFIVNNRGDLCFVITQSNLDIYVLEYIKEIL
                     GFGKVIPQSKTTSRYVTQNKKEIELLVHLFNGNLILPRRKEKFEEFVKGFNTWVTKGR
                     IQLNTVEIKHTYILPSLYNNWLSGFTDGEGCFTCSINKDKGFSFNFNISQKWEQDVKI
                     LEHLCSLFNAGKVSKHSSDNAYEYRIGGLENCRNVFTYFNNYNLITKKSASYVAWKEV
                     HGDLLNKNHLDPIKRVELKEKAKLINKFN"
     exon            67178..67188
                     /gene="cox1"
                     /number=5
     intron          67189..68190
                     /gene="cox1"
                     /note="group IB"
     gene            67213..68130
                     /gene="iorf305"
     CDS             67213..68130
                     /gene="iorf305"
                     /note="GO IDs: GO:0004519; GENE3D G3DSA:3.10.28.10;PANTHER
                     PTHR37520; PFAM PF00961; SUPERFAMILY SSF55608"
                     /codon_start=1
                     /transl_table=4
                     /product="LAGLIDADG endonuclease"
                     /translation="MSQQTISEEFVLYLLGTMHISCTLLYTVIVKILKIYDNSQVTNA
                     LSTLVGTSEAIRLLNIKSIHNLSKSPNSLRFKQWLAGLIDGDGCFSLSKKGYASLEIT
                     MDIRDECALQAVKNVYGGSIKLRSGVSALRYRLHSKEGFLNLINDVNGHIRNPNRLIQ
                     LNYICVKYDIVLKYPEKLTRDNGWLSGFFDADGSITIKSTDGQLSISAGQKTSELLTP
                     LVEQFGGYVYIDRGGNGSFKWYVTKKEDVLNLIEYFKKYPSRSAKNNRLHLVPKIYEL
                     KSMKAHTAPSGSLLAKSWETLMAKWKNYG"
     exon            68191..68201
                     /gene="cox1"
                     /number=6
     intron          68202..69310
                     /gene="cox1"
                     /note="group IB"
     gene            68206..69177
                     /gene="iorf323"
     CDS             68206..69177
                     /gene="iorf323"
                     /note="GO IDs: GO:0004519; GENE3D G3DSA:3.10.28.10;PANTHER
                     PTHR36181,PTHR36181:SF1; PFAM PF00961;
                     SUPERFAMILYSSF55608"
                     /codon_start=1
                     /transl_table=4
                     /product="LAGLIDADG endonuclease"
                     /translation="MISLIMLLYAGNTSISSFKYSPFKDIVKKLKQWSQSAGNTFKVN
                     LKSGTSETICDNTETIKNISIHVATHLKPLNDEQFGHYLAGLIDGDGHFSSEATKQQL
                     VIVFSSPDVKLAYYIKEVIGFGNVKKVKDKNAYLYIISNKEGLFRVINLINGKLRTLN
                     KFNQVLNNILAYPTYAKENLEFKINDSNNLYNHWIAGFSDADASFQIKIITRDDKPRP
                     EIRLNYQVVRSAKKDNPILLLLKEFFGGNIGYRSSQGTYYYGSTSFGSAKKVINYFDH
                     FHLQSSKHINYLKWRKAYLLIQKKDHLTEKGLDKIRKFKISMNRNSV"
     exon            69311..69400
                     /gene="cox1"
                     /number=7
     intron          69401..70657
                     /gene="cox1"
                     /note="group IB"
     gene            69414..70634
                     /gene="iorf406"
     CDS             69414..70634
                     /gene="iorf406"
                     /note="GO IDs: GO:0004519; GENE3D G3DSA:3.10.28.10;PANTHER
                     PTHR36181,PTHR36181:SF2; PFAM PF00961;
                     SUPERFAMILYSSF55608"
                     /codon_start=1
                     /transl_table=4
                     /product="LAGLIDADG endonuclease"
                     /translation="MINNYVKPLYMLGTSNILNTRNNKYFSENFKDITMSNQQVNKFI
                     LFIKEITLFIYFIFYNLRDYTRGIFQSERLRYSPIFYKSTRRSFNNAVPVNKVFKRNY
                     SIDNRLHKLDPNWVTGFVDAEGCFSTIIEVSEDLKRKVRVSFEINLHEKDEQILVSIK
                     SFFGVGQVYNRSDKKISIYRVTNVNYIKDNIIPHFIEYPLMSKKALDFLLWSKVIEII
                     LNKEHLSEEGFLKVLSYYAYINTGVSKKVQKYYPNIIPADKPDTFLPETLHPQWVSGF
                     VAGDGGFSIYIRSAKDYVISEKVSCRFHIAQHIRDLELMKLFIKFFDCGSVGVRSNKA
                     TPRCDFYVQDFFLIVEKILPHFDTYPLLNLKQQDYLCFKECVSIIKSKTHLTREGLNK
                     IKSLNLEMNSNRLK"
     exon            70658..70703
                     /gene="cox1"
                     /number=8
     intron          70704..71884
                     /gene="cox1"
                     /note="group IB"
     gene            70710..71762
                     /gene="iorf350"
     CDS             70710..71762
                     /gene="iorf350"
                     /note="GO IDs: GO:0004519; GENE3D G3DSA:3.10.28.10;PANTHER
                     PTHR36181; PFAM PF00961; SUPERFAMILY SSF55608"
                     /codon_start=1
                     /transl_table=4
                     /product="LAGLIDADG endonuclease"
                     /translation="MASPYSDIGSTINFAICWNSLVLISTLYGKNLISYTQSADNLSL
                     YSLKDNKQSVSETTRETSFKFSAFHIYYNTLFKNKDPLSDEWLTWFIGFAEGDGAIQT
                     YDEGKRVRFVLTQKESDILHKIQFKFNIGVVKHFPQGKSGKNNDFYRWMVDNPSHILL
                     LALLFNGNIAQSHRIKQLALWVNALNNRFGSETIKLNNTPVPVTLQDGWLSGFTDAEG
                     CFNVSITANSRYTLGHVIKMRYILDQKDGVILNKVYELFGFGKVTLRSGTKDVYRYTA
                     TGFKALHDVIVYFKLFPLQTKKAFSFEKWLIVHNQVYNKLHLTDEGLSQVRTLQKQIN
                     LNNSTTNKVGAALEKK"
     exon            71885..71917
                     /gene="cox1"
                     /number=9
     intron          71918..72923
                     /gene="cox1"
                     /note="group IB"
     gene            71924..72880
                     /gene="iorf318"
     CDS             71924..72880
                     /gene="iorf318"
                     /note="GO IDs: GO:0004519; GENE3D G3DSA:3.10.28.10;PANTHER
                     PTHR36181,PTHR36181:SF1; PFAM PF00961;
                     SUPERFAMILYSSF55608"
                     /codon_start=1
                     /transl_table=4
                     /product="LAGLIDADG endonuclease"
                     /translation="MFTVKILLYAGNSWLSSPLVFIALGTIYLYLTRQSAGNFFCFST
                     MAKAATKNTYNKWFELPKISEHVPIHNSNLNDEELGYFLAGLIEGDGWFGKKELHIVF
                     SENDSSLAYLIKKRIGHGNIYKIKDKKAVRYICKNKEGLSIILSLINGKFVSNYKYEQ
                     LIKHNYSEDFNINILPPLMSLSLDNYWLAGFTQADGCFHISVVKSKTHKAGYSIRLEF
                     SLKQNDVLPLRLLYNELEMGNLSQYHTGVWCYKSTGYKTAAHLINYFDKYNIFAGKYV
                     DYIKFRKVYIMITEGKHLEEKGIKKIKSISSKGSSETSTQEI"
     exon            72924..73080
                     /gene="cox1"
                     /number=10
     intron          73081..75429
                     /gene="cox1"
                     /note="group IB"
     gene            73083..74405
                     /gene="iorf440"
     CDS             73083..74405
                     /gene="iorf440"
                     /note="GO IDs: GO:0003677,GO:0004519; CDD cd10445;
                     GENE3DG3DSA:1.10.10.10,G3DSA:3.40.1440.10;
                     PFAMPF01541,PF07453,PF07460; PROSITE_PROFILES PS50164;
                     SMARTSM00465,SM00496,SM00497; SUPERFAMILY
                     SSF64496,SSF82771;TIGRFAM TIGR01453"
                     /codon_start=1
                     /transl_table=4
                     /product="GIY-YIG endonuclease"
                     /translation="MKNHLALPLKIAICWELLTIILLELYSVTMYNFEQSAGNLRVFN
                     ALVGPLETTRDPRNIFTRRYSPWNKNALIGSASSFSNNSFNSKTIYSLRNHYSTSSKE
                     DNTKNFVALAVFPPKAGYTSLVAPLKIYSQFKEDRSSILKEQKDKSGIYCLINNINGH
                     SYIGSSINLASRMKNYLNNTFLKSRQNANMPIVKALLKYGQSNFTLLIVEYVEPQVLT
                     VRETYFITSILPYYNVLKQGYSSLGYKHTEETKQLLSELASNRVHSDTTKGLIAKALT
                     GENNPFYNKSHSMESKVRMIEAKSAYPVYIYDSFKNLLVIFPSVSSLAHLIKSNHSTI
                     VEAIREQTIFRGEWYFTNIPYNISDNPLISNWTHKECKELILDINNMSHIRKGIFVYD
                     TNKNFIRKYEGVTDAQRDLNISHSTIKKYAKIGGCYNGYIFSYERLND"
     gene            74433..75317
                     /gene="iorf294"
     CDS             74433..75317
                     /gene="iorf294"
                     /note="GO IDs: GO:0004519; CDD cd10445;
                     GENE3DG3DSA:3.40.1440.10; PFAM PF01541;
                     PROSITE_PROFILESPS50164; SMART SM00465; SUPERFAMILY
                     SSF82771; TIGRFAMTIGR01453"
                     /codon_start=1
                     /transl_table=4
                     /product="GIY-YIG endonuclease"
                     /translation="MDPLGDHWPNETTVSGILLFLVSFILLNKNILNALDRLRASPTN
                     KALKIYENFYKDRKDLYKEFKEDKTGYIYMIVNKLNGKCYVGSSRSIKTRLYNYFNLA
                     LAAAQKGRPISSAIIKYGLVNFAFIVLEKVDLNVHNLEERETFWIQLIKPEYNAVKEA
                     ARNIGVPHLQYTKLRISKSRSSASVYIYDEFKTLLVIVPSLRSLAVQLGSSSISIALK
                     RAMADKSLFRSSWYISNQLFNENDKPLMEVDSIEYMSLIEKMKSQKHIRKAIFVFKDG
                     EFHPSAKNMMEYWLQQKL"
     exon            75430..75497
                     /gene="cox1"
                     /number=11
     intron          75498..76695
                     /gene="cox1"
                     /note="group IB"
     gene            75501..76640
                     /gene="iorf379"
     CDS             75501..76640
                     /gene="iorf379"
                     /note="GO IDs: GO:0004519; GENE3D G3DSA:3.10.28.10;PANTHER
                     PTHR37520; PFAM PF00961; SUPERFAMILY SSF55608"
                     /codon_start=1
                     /transl_table=4
                     /product="LAGLIDADG endonuclease"
                     /translation="MGLNGISSFKCYFATDYMLETVLFAYCLLFIYTAYLYKLDVSKN
                     IFLLNSQNNNIAISSELMNTQSAENWKGFSETIRQLPDTEDYKFWNWFAGIIDGDGNF
                     DIRTNSTNKQRVLKQIRIKLHNRDIRILTHIQNYLHIGRIRADKNKPYSIYIVSTKEE
                     MKYILEHINGLIRLKVPGFKEACALYNLDYIEADYNIKLYDPYYAGLIDTDGSIVFNY
                     AGNRIECNLEFEYNEYSSKLNFDNTLLNSKPTIIKRKRSNSLSQRDQRASLEKEFSSI
                     TFKFQNVNNMLFIYDYFMHNRLYSDIKFYRVSKIKPFIEIRGYKTSPKGSIEHKIYSD
                     FMINWIKYNNPLWYKVPFVTKHLGVSPSPSISLRDQEDEQAPENK"
     exon            76696..76832
                     /gene="cox1"
                     /number=12
     intron          76833..77874
                     /gene="cox1"
                     /note="group IB"
     gene            76858..77667
                     /gene="iorf269"
     CDS             76858..77667
                     /gene="iorf269"
                     /note="GO IDs: GO:0004519; CDD cd10445;
                     GENE3DG3DSA:3.40.1440.10; PFAM PF01541;
                     PROSITE_PROFILESPS50164; SMART SM00465; SUPERFAMILY
                     SSF64496,SSF82771;TIGRFAM TIGR01453"
                     /codon_start=1
                     /transl_table=4
                     /product="GIY-YIG endonuclease"
                     /translation="MKDRLHRWFSTKRRNSQFDPKEFELFFENVNKEKRNIYKELRKK
                     SGVYLFINNITNDLYIGSSTNLTSRMVSYYYYTNSQKPSKLVIIRAMKKYGLDNFSLA
                     IIELCEKDLCLILEQKWIDHYTPKYNVLTVVFPEGIGNSLVACAHKHSIDTITKLKEK
                     LSKENHPKFGSVTSTETKKAISDSIKYFYTENSHPSKGLKGSLAPQYGIGGKFVYCYN
                     RQGEELIFPSINGARQHFKVRWTLVKNNMDKNEWITLNGEDWLIQSIPKQN"
     exon            77875..77893
                     /gene="cox1"
                     /number=13
     intron          77894..79486
                     /gene="cox1"
                     /note="group IB(5')"
     gene            78221..79459
                     /gene="iorf412"
     CDS             78221..79459
                     /gene="iorf412"
                     /note="GENE3D G3DSA:1.10.10.10,G3DSA:3.40.1440.10;
                     PFAMPF01541; PROSITE_PROFILES PS50164; SMART
                     SM00465,SM00497;SUPERFAMILY SSF82771"
                     /codon_start=1
                     /transl_table=4
                     /product="GIY-YIG endonuclease"
                     /translation="MSIILSWLDLPKSISSSSYNLSPKIQRLSLSNRFYSTSSVDKNI
                     LDVDNLDQIESIKFDSLEQGCEEIKFKYLGVSGVYKLINKNDPNLFYIGSSNNLSRRM
                     EEYNKLTKGLRKPHSSSELEISKTSALNWKLEFLYITTPQTSLVYEQYAILKFKPTIN
                     SNLSVIPRINPQWGNNLNNAIATIEKLLSLFTEGSEGYNRINVFLKTFKLANGLDYTP
                     EDADNKYYCFLVFVYNITSPHGRPVVYSSINRALKGLQISHSTLLNYINNKYLFNSNL
                     VLSFESLVEEDFAEYQERPTGDSQLRKHIVVYNQDNERVAEFKSGREMARYFQIDGKV
                     ARLAIAKGEYLDFLLVSKDVSFRQTIYVFDSDTKEILAKFLGVSKALKYAKVNFYTLK
                     SLIEKGNSYNGKIYSYKDKI"
     exon            79487..79792
                     /gene="cox1"
                     /number=14
     gene            80214..80284
                     /gene="trnR(tct)"
     tRNA            80214..80284
                     /gene="trnR(tct)"
                     /product="tRNA-Arg"
                     /anticodon=(pos:80246..80248,aa:Arg,seq:tct)
     gene            80888..81352
                     /gene="orf154"
     CDS             80888..81352
                     /gene="orf154"
                     /codon_start=1
                     /transl_table=4
                     /product="hypothetical protein"
                     /translation="MKAKALKLINLLTYKDIDIPRPHVFVNLPLKSTVSPVELTDITL
                     KINELLPQLSDFISQFHSIILTNNINVITDAGGNMSLDVPGTMSDTDADKFSRRISII
                     DRLITTRGQEINDLLQKGLEIEGKLKKENVNYTSQILDKVNEFKRLNASYKH"
     gene            82149..84710
                     /gene="nad1"
     CDS             join(82149..82293,82600..83090,84237..84710)
                     /gene="nad1"
                     /codon_start=1
                     /transl_table=4
                     /product="NADH dehydrogenase subunit 1"
                     /translation="MNYSPTIISIIENIILMLPALLVVAYVTVAERKTMASMQRRLGP
                     NAVGYYGLLQAFADALKLILKEYVAPTQANLILFFLGPIVTLIFALLGYAVIPYGPGL
                     SLGDMELGILYMLAVSGLATYGILLAGWSANSKYAFLGSLRSTAQLISYELVLSSVLL
                     IIIMITNSLNLNINVQFQKIVWLALPLFCILIIFFIGSVAETNRAPFDLAEAESELVS
                     GFMTEHAAVIFVFFFLAEYASIVLMCIFTSILFLGGYLLEFDIVYWFDLLNYIYAYIF
                     DINWITSLEYFKLRGILTSSSVDGFLHSITLGIKSSIMVFIFIWVRASFPRIRFDQLM
                     SFCWTVLLPILFAFIILIPCLLYIFGITVVNVNMF"
     exon            82149..82293
                     /gene="nad1"
                     /number=1
     intron          82294..82599
                     /gene="nad1"
                     /note="group I(derived)"
     exon            82600..83090
                     /gene="nad1"
                     /number=2
     intron          83091..84236
                     /gene="nad1"
                     /note="group IB"
     gene            83228..84220
                     /gene="iorf330"
     CDS             83228..84220
                     /gene="iorf330"
                     /note="GO IDs: GO:0003677,GO:0004519;
                     GENE3DG3DSA:3.40.1440.10; PFAM
                     PF01541,PF07453,PF07460;PROSITE_PROFILES PS50164; SMART
                     SM00465,SM00496,SM00497;SUPERFAMILY SSF64496,SSF82771;
                     TIGRFAM TIGR01453"
                     /codon_start=1
                     /transl_table=4
                     /product="GIY-YIG endonuclease"
                     /translation="MRYSPDLYENIRLINSKLLPSRVKSPEAICMCNYTNKYLFSSQQ
                     GGTLKITKRFYSDASSPSINIPTVNPTPVLVIRTLHDKGYVDSYKEILKNKGGIYSFI
                     NTVNGKQYIGSAKDFYIRLNEHLNNKKSNLRACWVRRTIQKAFDKYGLDKFNWIIYEY
                     FSYETKILSNESLTELGASPTSYIKALDFSTLYNMKREASSMLGYKHTDEAIQKMIER
                     YKDKTNHPMFGKSHSKKVLELISKPGELNPMFGRIHSDETKKLMAKKRNKYSNGVGIF
                     DLEDNLIKKFDNNVELANYLNISKVTVVVLRTQQAMYLNNELIYKNMYIFKPIN"
     exon            84237..84710
                     /gene="nad1"
                     /number=3
     gene            85231..86685
                     /gene="nad4"
     CDS             85231..86685
                     /gene="nad4"
                     /codon_start=1
                     /transl_table=4
                     /product="NADH dehydrogenase subunit 4"
                     /translation="MLLSSLIITPLLGTMVVASSGSYKNSELFTKTIALTTSVINLII
                     SLVMFILFNNSTNQFQFVQEHYNVQLFDIYLGVDGISIYFILLTTIIMPIALLSNWDS
                     IKENVKSYLIIMLLLETLLLAVFMSLDIMSFYIFFESILPPLFILIGLYGSDNKVSAS
                     YYLFLYTLWGSLFLLLSILSTSSIMGSTDFDTLFKLNFEYKTQIFLFIGIFISFAVKT
                     PTIFLNNWLLKAHVESPLGGSIVLAAIVLKLSLYGVFRLILPILPKASLDYTFVVFTI
                     AVITIIYASFSTLRTTDVKELIAYSSVCHASVYLIGVFSNTMQGLEGSVILGLAHGFV
                     SSGLFICAGGILYDRTGTRLIYFYRGITQLMPIFAILFFILALGNCGAPLTLNFVGEF
                     MSLYSIIERLPVLGVFACSSVVFSAAYTIYMFNRISFGGSFTRFIEESIYDVNKREFI
                     LLFILVLFTVVLGVYPSLILNVLDYSMNSLIYSI"
     gene            86806..86952
                     /gene="atp8"
     CDS             86806..86952
                     /gene="atp8"
                     /codon_start=1
                     /transl_table=4
                     /product="ATP synthase 8"
                     /translation="MPQLVPFYYMNEVVFAFAIIVFILYVLSKYILPRIVRLFLSRMF
                     INKI"
     gene            87116..89369
                     /gene="atp6"
     CDS             join(87116..87480,88934..89369)
                     /gene="atp6"
                     /codon_start=1
                     /transl_table=4
                     /product="ATP synthase 6"
                     /translation="MFSIEKQNLFFAQAKEIRSPLDQFEIRDILNLEVLGGNLHLSLT
                     NIGLYLTIGALIILVLSIVSTNYNKLVSNNWSIAQESLYVTIHNIVTNQINPKNGQIY
                     FPFIYTLFIFILINNLMGMVPYSFASTAHFALTFALSFTIVLGATILGFQKHGLKFFS
                     LLVPAGCPLALLPLLVTIEFISYLARNVSLGLRLAANITAGHMLLSILSGFVYNIMNS
                     GFIFFILGLIPLLFIIAFSGLELAIAFIQAQVFVVLSSSYIKDGLDLH"
     exon            87116..87480
                     /gene="atp6"
                     /number=1
     intron          87481..88933
                     /gene="atp6"
                     /note="group IB"
     gene            87497..88555
                     /gene="iorf352"
     CDS             87497..88555
                     /gene="iorf352"
                     /note="GO IDs: GO:0004519; GENE3D G3DSA:3.10.28.10;PANTHER
                     PTHR36181; PFAM PF00961; SUPERFAMILY SSF55608"
                     /codon_start=1
                     /transl_table=4
                     /product="LAGLIDADG endonuclease"
                     /translation="MLSLFISNMFEVSGLHSKPIFQVQSYSSLNSDSQPDTQINISKD
                     SPRYSFNNKNTFYLNPDYLTGFVDGEGCFSLSIFKKDRSLTGWQVKPIFSISLHNKDI
                     KLLEAIQRTFKTGKIYKHGVDSMQYRVSSLKNLQIITDHFDSYPLISQKRADYLLFKQ
                     AIAIIKNKEHLSLKGILKLVGIKASLNWGLSDKFKESFPTAKAVVRPSVRYNTLNVKI
                     KNLNWIRGFIDAEGSFQVITQNNRNVSLRFSLTQHIKDEELLKDITTYLNCGRYYKSP
                     GRDEGQYLVTIFSDINDKLIPFLNEYPLLGIKQYDYLDFAQIAELIKSKAHLTDEGLE
                     KIKLIQSNMNRKRITIEE"
     exon            88934..89369
                     /gene="atp6"
                     /number=2
     gene            90656..92397
                     /gene="rns"
     rRNA            90656..92397
                     /gene="rns"
                     /product="12S ribosomal RNA"
     gene            92475..92558
                     /gene="trnY(gta)"
     tRNA            92475..92558
                     /gene="trnY(gta)"
                     /product="tRNA-Tyr"
                     /anticodon=(pos:92510..92512,aa:Tyr,seq:gta)
     gene            92559..92632
                     /gene="trnD(gtc)"
     tRNA            92559..92632
                     /gene="trnD(gtc)"
                     /product="tRNA-Asp"
                     /anticodon=(pos:92593..92595,aa:Asp,seq:gtc)
     gene            92765..92846
                     /gene="trnS(gct)"
     tRNA            92765..92846
                     /gene="trnS(gct)"
                     /product="tRNA-Ser"
                     /anticodon=(pos:92797..92799,aa:Ser,seq:gct)
     gene            92918..92988
                     /gene="trnN(gtt)"
     tRNA            92918..92988
                     /gene="trnN(gtt)"
                     /product="tRNA-Asn"
                     /anticodon=(pos:92950..92952,aa:Asn,seq:gtt)
     gene            93034..96777
                     /gene="cox3"
     CDS             join(93034..93252,94756..94869,96301..96777)
                     /gene="cox3"
                     /codon_start=1
                     /transl_table=4
                     /product="cytochrome c oxidase III"
                     /translation="MTNLIRSNFQDHPFHLVSPSPWPLYTSIALFTVTVNGALSMHLF
                     SNSYIVFYLSLITLVASMAFWFRDIIAEGTYLGNHTLSVQKGLNLGVILFIVSEGLFF
                     VAIFWAFFHSALTPTVELGAQWPPMGIEPVNPFELPLLNTVILLSSGATITYAHHSLI
                     KGERKGALYGSIFTVLLALIFTFFQGVEYSVSSFTISDGVFGTCFFFGTGFHGFHVII
                     GTIFLSVALWRIYSYHLTDHHHLGYEAGILYWHFVDVVWLFLYVTMYYWGS"
     exon            93034..93252
                     /gene="cox3"
                     /number=1
     intron          93253..94755
                     /gene="cox3"
                     /note="group IB"
     gene            93262..94275
                     /gene="iorf337"
     CDS             93262..94275
                     /gene="iorf337"
                     /note="GO IDs: GO:0004519; GENE3D G3DSA:3.10.28.10;PANTHER
                     PTHR36181,PTHR36181:SF1; PFAM PF00961;
                     SUPERFAMILYSSF55608"
                     /codon_start=1
                     /transl_table=4
                     /product="LAGLIDADG endonuclease"
                     /translation="MNTIVLRTQQALNYYLNIAQKIPSIHLEEALYTYRNKNNTTIFT
                     NNNNLGYYLAGLLEGDGSISLPSTNTGVTSLNRVLNPRIVFTSHINNIGMYSFIQSEL
                     GNIGRFQGASSSGENILRYIIGDIESIILFINLVHGKLRTPKNQRFNDLINFMNNKYD
                     LNISESLLDNSSFTDNSWFSGFSEADGHFGIKYVGGRACAAIFAAPNPAGISTKIRKP
                     KSETRKRSVSENISLKFRLDQRLYDKATSTSMKPFMENLALFLNANLKTYKNNTNSEV
                     LSVSIQSIKNVSFLIDYFNKFPLIGDKLTDFKKWEIVYNMIILKQHLTEEGRLKIKNL
                     LVK"
     exon            94756..94869
                     /gene="cox3"
                     /number=2
     intron          94870..96300
                     /gene="cox3"
                     /note="group IC2"
     gene            94882..96234
                     /gene="iorf450"
     CDS             94882..96234
                     /gene="iorf450"
                     /note="GO IDs: GO:0004519; GENE3D G3DSA:3.10.28.10;PANTHER
                     PTHR36181,PTHR36181:SF2; PFAM PF00961;
                     SUPERFAMILYSSF55608"
                     /codon_start=1
                     /transl_table=4
                     /product="LAGLIDADG endonuclease"
                     /translation="MWIRTKLRGNPKALITKLSVERLIVASLRTEGIVTSLEIIGLSQ
                     WMGYRGSKSDSFISVKEQRADGSSIFSKYCKVCSESQGNLVFIHQQKDVNTVISTTTH
                     RVRSRYTKNILCASSTNIIQKSLFSTNTYSQFPQGIRESAFNTSPLTLNPNYVTGFTD
                     GEGCFFVGINQDVKFKTGYRVKATFQIGLHEKDLALLEQIRLFFGVGKVTKLGAESVQ
                     YRVSGLDDLNTIIYHFDNYPLLTRKHSDYIFFKEVINLMKQGKHLTLEGLNRIVSIKS
                     TLNNGELSDSLNLAFPNLKPALRSEVPSRDMQDLHWLAGFTDAEGCFFIALKKSPASK
                     LGETAWLRFILTQHSRDKELLESLIQTLNCGRYIVKPDCGEFIVEKFTDVRDKIIPIF
                     EKFKLRHGGAKSLNYEDFKKAALLIGNKAHLTREGLDEIKKIKGRMNKQRKAVLNKGV
                     "
     exon            96301..96777
                     /gene="cox3"
                     /number=3
     gene            97802..98482
                     /gene="nad6"
     CDS             97802..98482
                     /gene="nad6"
                     /codon_start=1
                     /transl_table=4
                     /product="NADH dehydrogenase subunit 6"
                     /translation="MYYQLLATPEIFSNGYLTGSLDIISITALLCGILIIINKNPIVS
                     VIFLIGLFANISVYLILIGLTFIGLSYLIVYIGAVSILFLFILMLINIRTSELQSNNR
                     NSVSLGLFITILANFTIFQILPYYMAILNNYSSKLNTILYYLPWNKFSDILNYINKNI
                     DITNANIMFVSSNSWDNNMAETGHTATIGHILYTSHNMWIFMASFILLLAMTGAIIIT
                     IKNEKAIQ"
     gene            99053..99124
                     /gene="trnV(tac)"
     tRNA            99053..99124
                     /gene="trnV(tac)"
                     /product="tRNA-Val"
                     /anticodon=(pos:99085..99087,aa:Val,seq:tac)
     gene            99243..99314
                     /gene="trnI(gat)"
     tRNA            99243..99314
                     /gene="trnI(gat)"
                     /product="tRNA-Ile"
                     /anticodon=(pos:99276..99278,aa:Ile,seq:gat)
     gene            99316..99403
                     /gene="trnS(tga)"
     tRNA            99316..99403
                     /gene="trnS(tga)"
                     /product="tRNA-Ser"
                     /anticodon=(pos:99350..99352,aa:Ser,seq:tga)
     gene            99404..99475
                     /gene="trnW(tca)"
     tRNA            99404..99475
                     /gene="trnW(tca)"
                     /product="tRNA-Trp"
                     /anticodon=(pos:99437..99439,aa:Trp,seq:tca)
     gene            99484..99556
                     /gene="trnP(tgg)"
     tRNA            99484..99556
                     /gene="trnP(tgg)"
                     /product="tRNA-Pro"
                     /anticodon=(pos:99517..99519,aa:Pro,seq:tgg)
BASE COUNT    35272 a  14562 c  17086 g  32758 t
ORIGIN      
        1 agtctaaact ctaaaaaaat agggatattc gtttcacgaa tcagcagtat tttttctgtg
       61 cttctgtgcg aagcatacag aaaaaaatta ctaaaatact gcatatccct acgggatcag
      121 aaatcagtac acttcgttag ggatatgaag ctgctggtag aaaaaaagct attttttttt
      181 taccgctcgc tttggatata taaagtataa atgtaattta ggtgcgccag cgtttcgcta
      241 gctgctccta aattatataa gtatagaaag aaattattgt agaatttaag ctacatatta
      301 aagagattta tttatataaa taggcttgct agctgattgt atatatatgc tggccgtatt
      361 tcatagcaag ctcgctttta ataggcaacc agtaatatga gcaattcttt acctacaagc
      421 ctataattat attaactcta agagaaatct aataataaac ggagtgaatt gaaatatctt
      481 attaacttca ggaaaagaaa tcaaaagaga ttctatgatt agcgtgagct aaaatagagt
      541 agcctagaaa gtcaaatggt ggataaactg tttaaattta atggggaacc ttcctcaaag
      601 gctaaatata atatgtaagc gatagtggaa agtaccgtga gggaaccaaa acaaaaacag
      661 tgattttata agcagttcgg aaaaataaaa aagttagaac gtaccttttg cataatgggt
      721 caccaagtta acattagatg cgagattcta cgtagttaaa ccgagcgtta aaataacggt
      781 aagtgtctaa agttagaccc gaagcctggt gattttacca taatcaggat tataaaagtc
      841 cgaacggaat attgtagcat aaatatccga agaattatgg taggtgtagt gaaagacaat
      901 actgaccagg atagctggtt ttctgcgaaa cctataacag taggcaattt aagtataata
      961 tcttagcagg tacagaattt aatctcagac aagacataag gcttaacttg ttaacaagtt
     1021 aagcccatgt tttattttgt acaaattggg ggatcatgaa gattttatca gtgagtatgt
     1081 agactcggaa tggcaaagat atatcttaaa tcatcagaca tagaatgata aggttgtatg
     1141 tcaaaaggga aacagcccag aacaagagtt aaggttccta aattattagt tgagtgaaat
     1201 taagaaggtt tttattaaag tcgacaagga gataggctta gaagcagcca taattttatg
     1261 acctcgtaac agagcgcttg ttaagtttta aaagcatcga aaatttatcg gatctaaaca
     1321 atataccgaa accttgtcca tattatttta taattaatag tctcagcaag ctcggactat
     1381 acaattataa ttaaatgggg tagcagaacg ttgagctaaa ttaagatttt tattttttaa
     1441 atgaaattat aataatttaa ctcaagtgat aatggtgaca tgagtaacta aaagaaaatt
     1501 ttccgcctaa agcttatgga tgtaattaag taacggcctc taagtttatg gaatcaaaag
     1561 attaaaacga tgagacaatc tttcatacta aggacgacat tttaagtgca aaatgtactg
     1621 gaaaaatagt aataagttta agctatggct agaactagct atagctgtaa atggaaagta
     1681 accgtaccta gaatctgaaa caagtaagct agtagagaat acgaaggcgt aaatgagcta
     1741 acaatcataa aggaactcgg caaattgact accgtaactt cgggataagg agagctcatt
     1801 attcttgatt aatatcaggt aaagaggaag aagcatgaaa tagtgttgta cgactgttta
     1861 attaaaacac agcactttgc tgaaagatta aaaatctaag tatagagtgt gatgtctgcc
     1921 cggtgccggc tggttaacag atataattaa atatactaat atttgatgta gacggaaacc
     1981 ccggttaaag gcggccttaa cgtgagggtc ctaaggtagc gaaatgcctt ggccgttaaa
     2041 tgcggtcttg catgaatgat gtaacgatac aacagctgtc tctatgattg actcagtgaa
     2101 attggaatag ctgtgcagat acagtttacc tctagttaga cgagaagacc ctatgcagct
     2161 ttactgtcac taattataga gtatgataaa caattttcag tttataaggt aattgacggc
     2221 cggcttgctt agcaagctgg ctctatgaca atgagaatcc tttatttttt tttcatatga
     2281 atgaattggt ttaggacgag cttaagctcg tagtaaatca acctaattca gcttattttc
     2341 ctttctgctg taagcgcata atgatagatt atacttaaat ttggatttat gcctgcagaa
     2401 atagataagt acccttggtt aaggaactat cgctagggga cagtttatgt ggggcacaga
     2461 ccctgtaaag agtaaacagg agtgtctaat aatttataat tattttgttt gcgatttaag
     2521 gtagtagaac tatttttaat catataaaat tatttatatg tacattcgtt gtatatatat
     2581 ttaaaaaaag gtaggatttt cactatatag aaattagaga taataaaaat attaagtagt
     2641 agctgctgag tcctaatccc gccgaagggg ggatatggac tactatgtat ttcatagcaa
     2701 gctcgcacta atatttttta actattaaga ctggctatct agctatgctc taatagttat
     2761 gttttaatta tctaaaaagc tcaacggcta aatcttgcct tactgtttga ttatcaacaa
     2821 atcttacagt tgcgtaagca gggcatagga tcacaagatg caacaaggaa agatcttgga
     2881 ttattggaaa agctacgcta gggatgtttg tcctttaata ttttatttca ctgtggtatg
     2941 ggtcatagtc ctacggactc agcttttttt aaaaaaaaaa tacgagcttg ctatgaagag
     3001 cggacttcgt tctagcgaag ctagccccct attccctatt ccctgacccc ctacgggggt
     3061 agggaattag agaatcagga atcagccagc atattttttc ggagaaaaaa tcctgatccc
     3121 gtagggatat cgctgagact tcgtctaccc gtgctatatt gagaagtaaa aataattaat
     3181 aatatattgg gttaatttca aaaattactt acgcgttgct ttacgagact ccgtctataa
     3241 agctcgctat gtaaatttga agcgaaattt atcttagcat aaattataag ataaagacgt
     3301 tcaacgacta taaggtgagt tatatgcaca gtttgcgagg aagagccagc tagccgatat
     3361 ataaagctag ttgcttttac ttgcaggcta aacaataatc cttttttaca cccaacatta
     3421 ttattatata tatatatata aaaaaaaata aaagaaagaa taaatattta gaaaaatgaa
     3481 taaagacggt aacgtagtat tcccggctac gccgggaatc gttaactttc aagccgcctc
     3541 ttctaaaggt gggcaaggca aagttagctc gaaaatttat aataataatt taaaacaatc
     3601 taaaacaata cttttaaaga aaaaaatagg tgatatagga ataaccaaat atttaccttc
     3661 attttctaaa gaatgaaaga atactatcta ttcttataat aaaaatacat taaagaatat
     3721 accagttaat gatttaaata taaacaaaat aataaaaggt tactttaatt tatattttaa
     3781 agatcataaa tatacaggat ctaaatttat attattaaaa agaagacgta atttattaag
     3841 aagaatacac gtaagtaatg ctgaaattaa acatactaat aataaagcaa taattactct
     3901 gtatactcta aatagagaaa aaaatgtatt aaaaaaaaaa tatttaaaaa taaataaaaa
     3961 aataagtaaa aaattaatag ccaaacgtta ttttttatta tataaagaaa atatagaaaa
     4021 aatttataaa atcttaggtg aatataaaga tcaatatata tttattagtg atataataag
     4081 aaaaaccaaa tttataaaat ataaactaga atatttaaat aaatttataa aattaaaaga
     4141 tctttattta aaaaaagttt gaggtgttat tcttaaccaa tatgcgagaa aatatctaaa
     4201 atacttaaga aaatatgact tattatattc tcttaatcaa tataaattca acagattggt
     4261 gtttttacct aaattaagta atatattaaa taaaattcta ggaaaaaaaa tagaatataa
     4321 tataattaat ttaaaatctg tcgcatatca tacagatctt tttactaatg cattagcatt
     4381 aaaattaaga aaaagaagaa taaattatat aaattctatg tttagtattt taaatagagc
     4441 atatttacct aatattaata cgataaaaga aagatctata ataaaaggtg atcaaaaaat
     4501 ggatctattt caaagtaaat ttaaagattt aaaaataata tctaatatag tattcccagc
     4561 tatgccggaa ggcatcgctg gaagcttggc gccaacctcc tctctatcta aactgttaga
     4621 tggtacatac ccttcagata taaataatgg aataatgcat agcagcgatg ctaataaaga
     4681 aaatatccat aatactattt ataattctat tggatataaa aatatggcag gtataagatt
     4741 agaagttaaa ggtagattaa ctaaacgtta cagagcggat agatctatct attcattaaa
     4801 atgaaaagga ggattaaaaa atgtagattc ttcttttaga ggtttaagtt cagttttatt
     4861 tagaggtaat tctaaatcaa atgtaactta ttcaatagct aaatcaaaac gtcgtattgg
     4921 agcctttgca gtaaaaggtt gaataggtgg aaaataaaga aaggcgcaag aggcttctga
     4981 tgagtagtcc agaagaatgc cccccacttc gttgggatta gtagccttct gagtccgaag
     5041 gactactcat cagaaggcta ctaatcccga gacttcgtct gtatttcata tcccttacgg
     5101 gatcagaaat tagacgaagt gggtccgcct gggataggga ctactactaa aatatatata
     5161 tataataata atgaagacat agtctgaacc gttttgaaaa aaatggaaat ataagtgcta
     5221 tagctatcct tcggtatttc gtataccgga ggtattgctt gtacagcaat aaaaaaaata
     5281 agggggggac ttcgttccca ccttcatagg acgcttttat gataacacat agaacaggct
     5341 aatttgcgca agagtgtaca aaatgagtgc gcggtttggc acctcgatgt cggcttaact
     5401 tatcctcatg gatgcaggaa ctatgtaggg tgcgactgtt cgtcgattaa aaagttacat
     5461 gagctgggtt aaatacgtcg tgagacagta tggtttctat cttctagggg gaattagaat
     5521 ataataagaa ctaacttttg tacgaaagga acaagaagaa tttaatttgt aaaagggtta
     5581 aataatagtt actaacctat ggtttacctg ttgtctatgt gcccaaatat taaaatatag
     5641 gataaaaatt ctatatatct gtatagcttt agctatacat agggatgttt ctttcactaa
     5701 gataaatata tagcataggc acggcaggaa agctaagttg gttaaggata agtgctgaaa
     5761 gcatataggc acgaagctta tcttaagata tttcttaaat atacgtaaaa tattattacg
     5821 aaggattaat ataggcttta tccgtacgaa tctggagatt tttaagaata aagtactaat
     5881 tttataaata actatttata catatatcgc atgtacaatg catgcctatt tctgctcagc
     5941 agaaattagc caaccatacc tggatatact ttgctatcgg gtggtttggc tttttaaatt
     6001 ttagcaaatt gtagctagag cctgattagc ataaaagtaa tgcaattgtt ttgtaatcaa
     6061 tagaagtaag tgcgatactt gcattgggct gacgaatagt aaggcgccag ggataaaaaa
     6121 aaaataaggc gtatccccca ggcggacccc ccactccgtg gtcgacggag tggtgtggcg
     6181 tgcctcacac ttcgttagga gaagtctctc cctaacgaag tgtacacata ttcccggagg
     6241 gaattaggga attagggagg cattcttctg ggaatagagc ttgctagtac gcagtactac
     6301 tcctctcatt atagagttgc gtcttattgc ctagcgaagc tactattctt cgaatcaggc
     6361 aaagcttact gctttagcaa gctaggatta gtcgtcaagt ggtaatatca ctttagactt
     6421 attagtgatg aatattttaa agactctaat ttgacaagtc tagaaagagt cactactaga
     6481 ggtagggcgc ccataaacca gacttcgtgc gatccatatc cctttgggta gacttctgtc
     6541 gctagcgcga tttttttctg tagaaaaaaa taatcagcag gctaaggaga gcttgctgta
     6601 ttttcgtcgc ggaagaatct tcctccttcg gagagtacac ttcgttaggg gactacagca
     6661 agctctatat taaacttaat agtcttagct ggcttatgcg atagcaagtt aatacgcagg
     6721 ctagtaaact acaaaaaaaa aagagctatt ttagtaatct tagtggtaaa taaggcagag
     6781 atgggagact gcaatattat accttagtag ggtgcaaata tctcagctcg agcttccaca
     6841 ccaagatgaa gctaaaccga tagtggttat ggttgggtgc ggccaataca tccaggtgca
     6901 actcctgtgg cttctcccgt aaagaggatt ctgcctcatt tttttaaggc gcaagcttaa
     6961 gcttgctgta gacgaagtct cccctatttc ttcgaaatta gtccttcgga gggagggata
     7021 ttaaaaggac tagtagtcaa gcggttacga catagctctt tcaatgctac catcgtaggt
     7081 tcgaatccta tctagtctaa agcggattgg tgtaatagta acacatttgg ctcatgtcca
     7141 gaggttagag gtgcaagtcc tttgtccgcg tagggctata acttaatagg taaagtgtac
     7201 tgctcataac agtaattata agtgttcaag tcactttagc cctaaatctg agtgctggaa
     7261 tcggtccaaa tataactaaa gactcactcc agaagaatgc cccccacttc gttgggcaga
     7321 cttctgtcgc tagcgcgatt tttttctgta gaaaaaaata atcagcaggc taaggagaga
     7381 gataatttat ttggagaggc gaagcctatc cagctctctc taatataaaa aaccctaaca
     7441 ctagatagag atttgcaccg tagtcttaag acaaggctat ccagaagaat gccccccact
     7501 tcgttgggta gacttctgtc gctagcgcga tttttttctg tagaaaaaaa taatcagcag
     7561 gctaaggaga gcttgctgta ttttcgtcgc ggaagaatct tcctccttcg gagagtacgc
     7621 tccgctagcg aaggctagta aagtgtatct caatgagcta tattcattgg tgatagacag
     7681 ttaagaaaga ctatagttgt aggaagtaag caattataag ttaatggtaa actattcgtt
     7741 taccaaacga attttgtcag ttcgactctg gctaattgta aaaaaaaatc cgaatggtga
     7801 aattggtaaa cacaacaaac ttaaaatttg taggcagagt gccttgaagg ttcaagtcct
     7861 ttttcggata ttaaagagct tgctgtagac gaagtctctc cccttcggcg gagaagtcta
     7921 ccccccccac ttctaatttc tgatcccgcc gaagggggga tatgaaatac taatttctga
     7981 tcccgtaagg gatatgaaat acatatctct tcgaaattag aagtctcggg tacgcaggct
     8041 agtcctgcgg agagacttcg tctacgccga ctacgagttt aagtataaca ccttgaaaac
     8101 tgcgggttct ctatacggct ttaaacatag ccctcagact atagaactta tacgtgcagc
     8161 taaattaggt aaacctctat ccgaagaggc taaaataaaa ctgggagcta attctcaacc
     8221 ttcaggtggt ctattagtag ataatgataa tgttgaaacc aatgaagttg tgtattttac
     8281 ttctataaga agagccgcag cttttattaa tatgcaccct tcttacctag ctaaatgtat
     8341 agctaaagaa ggttttatag aggtagtaat attcgtttca ctattcccta cccctacggg
     8401 gggcattcat acacttcgtt agggagagac ttcgtctacg caagctccag caagctctat
     8461 acccggctac gccgggaata gagcttgcta gtacgcagta ctactcctcg tggaagaata
     8521 aactcagaaa acttaagctt ttctgagtta tactcgtgtg ttcaaaccac tcctcagtgc
     8581 gcaagctcta tttgaacggt tataggttaa tggtagactt gtcgatttcc actcgatttg
     8641 tgtcagttcg aatctgacta accgtattct ataggattta gtatagtata gtaggattta
     8701 taattataca tactataata atgctattgt attccacata gcatctacac ttcttttcag
     8761 taacagataa gctagagaag gtatatatat actgagtata taaagcaagc gataaaaaaa
     8821 aaaaattaaa gaggaggagt acgctccgct acacagaaaa aaaaaaatcg cgctagcgac
     8881 cccttactca tagcaagctc ttttttttct tcagagctta gctagtataa ataagcgggc
     8941 gactcaaact tattgtaagc ttagccatct agcttgtgct ggattagcaa gtgggctata
     9001 tcttatagaa agaattaaga atatgaagtt tcatgtgatg aagaatgcga tagttagagc
     9061 tatgtacgct aatttagcgt gggcgcactc tttgctaggg aacaaagttc cctagcaaag
     9121 tataaagata aaaaataaag aggagtcttt gctaggaaca atctcatccc cctattcccc
     9181 tagggggaga gacttcgtct ctcgcaagca cgctgattct ttttatccta gctacgacta
     9241 gataagcgac tttagtttag taccttaagg aagtactgaa ggtaagtagg ctgtgtgcat
     9301 agctctaact accaagttct aaagagcata aaatgctaat gtatattata tgcgattcgc
     9361 gattccctat tcccagaaga atgcctccct aattccctaa ttccctccgg gaatacggga
     9421 atatgggaat atgagtacac ttcgttaggg aataggagta cacttcgtta gggagtattt
     9481 ctccggaggg agcaagctct tatatattta gcctgtaatt atagcgcggt ttaatattct
     9541 taaggtgata tggggagtag acctcgtatc tccacctccg gctccccacc atattggtgg
     9601 gagcgggagt cttagtaagt cgtaggctat tattattaac ttaactaaat gcgactacta
     9661 cttttatata taacaatacc ttaaaaatga aaaaaaatat gaatcttctt ttagtccgtc
     9721 ttttcgtaag attcccttga tctctgcatt ctgatcccag cgaagggggt agacttcgtc
     9781 tcagcagaga tcttcaacaa tatataaatc ttcgtacttt tataaatcgt cagaaaatca
     9841 acaggctatc taaaaattct atagaactta tttcacgata tatctttaat ataaaattat
     9901 atcaattttt agctgtagtt tttattcatg tagccgttac atctattcaa atagatttga
     9961 atttattctt agaagtgtta aataatcttc ccgaaaattt gggatcatcc gtaggcgtcc
    10021 cagagctagc taaaaacatt aaattagata gtaatataaa ttatatctta tgttatagtc
    10081 atagatcttt atttggattt aggacttata tattaatggt tttaatatta tttataatat
    10141 ttcccatact ttttataata caaaattata tttttataat tttaagtata ttaagtgtaa
    10201 tattagttaa agctttagct ctaaattttt atcaaaaaca ttttcagttt ttttatagtg
    10261 gcttgcccag tcataaaaaa gtagatttta gagaaaaatt agtgcacttt attacactga
    10321 taataaataa tatagggaaa attataaagc atttatttaa aatgtgaata atatctatta
    10381 taataatata tatttttaga tatttgctag ctactatgtt attaaatata gatgataata
    10441 atagttttat aacaacaata ttaatactta ctcttccttt acctatgttt ttttatttgc
    10501 taaattttat agtgaaatat ctgaagaaag aatctataga ggataaagat tattatttgt
    10561 ataatgatta cgtagtaaaa agagtaaatc tatatagaat aacatgtact ataattgtaa
    10621 actacttaat tcaaaactat tatagtacaa taattatatc tataataata aaagggttta
    10681 ttgttataat tataacatta ttcacaattt gtataatata cggtatcttg cgaataaata
    10741 agccaggatg gcgtgcctca cacttcgtta gtagacaaag tacaatatcg tgcagtaggg
    10801 ttgaccctct ctccgatggc gattctggag tccgagcttc cctaacgaag tgtatccctc
    10861 cgggagagag ggtcggaata aataagcatg agcctatacc acttaagagc gcattggatc
    10921 tagcggggtc agccagctat atagcggcat ttatatcact aactccattt ttacaggaag
    10981 catgtaattc aggtttcagt aagttttatt ttaatgaagg taaccaaaga tattacgagt
    11041 ggaaaggcat acctttccgt atgccaggtg tagtaaagtg tggacctgaa ccaaccatca
    11101 atatcatgca ggtgcgaaaa acagaaatag ccctggcgaa agcggctgaa gaagctcgaa
    11161 acctacataa agtacccgat acggacgtgg gtatatatta tcgaaatcta gatgcagcca
    11221 tagagaaaga ggctgctcaa aacctaaata aagaagccgt ggcgaaagag ggtggggctt
    11281 ctttatctag atattatcga aatatagatg aaaccataaa gaaaaaggct gattatgtac
    11341 ctgttactga atctgttcga caagggctaa taaaagaata taaagataaa ttaaataatt
    11401 ctcctatcgt aaatattacg tgaaaactta aatataatga aggtattcaa agatcgcaag
    11461 ctaatttcac agtaaaacca ataaattatt tttataatac taaattttat ggggcggttt
    11521 ctttggtttt aaaagggaga ttattaatag ttaatataat tagacatgac ttgcctggtt
    11581 gtgtctttat gcctacttat tatttacaaa atgcaaatgt tacggatagt tcagccaaaa
    11641 ttagggatat tacaacaaca ttagaatcta aatatggtat aatgttaccc cagataggga
    11701 tagataaggt ggagaataga attaatggtt taataatatt tactcaagcc gaatctatag
    11761 ataatacaag tttatttaga gtatgaaggc cttcatcgta ttatatggaa cccgaactaa
    11821 aaactgtaaa gaattattac caagaaaaaa gtcaaaataa tcttagaatt agagaatttg
    11881 atactactga tagtatcaaa ttctctaaag acttaaagaa ggtagtagga gtacaagggg
    11941 aagctataaa aatagctaat aatgaaaatt ttgtaataca tgaggacaga ttggcagccc
    12001 ggaagttagc tttttttgaa aataccttag acaacgaata tagaaaatta gtggaatttt
    12061 atttaactaa aggtcaaaaa gctaacccta aggatttcat gatttgagaa gaagatggtt
    12121 cagataaatc tagacttaaa tttaaagact taatgtataa agcccggtct gaaacaaaat
    12181 ctgctattca aaaagatgaa tatctactag ctcgtcctaa aggaaaagaa tgggatttag
    12241 taaaattcgc agaaaggcga atgtctagaa atgacagtaa taatgaatat atggataatg
    12301 attgctatta tttcaaaact cgtcgtgatt atcctataaa ccgtttatta ataactagaa
    12361 accaaagtca tatgacttat tttagtatgt ataaagaggg agttgcggaa ggttataaaa
    12421 tcagaaggca aatgctgggt gaattagatg ctagcataaa tttaccatta gaaaaatcta
    12481 gagcagagtt aataaaaaaa atcgctagta aattgactag aagtgaattt actaaatttc
    12541 agaatattta tggtgtttct attaatagac ttacatttga attttttcag ttaaaaccca
    12601 ctgatagtaa atattttgga ataaacacta caagtacaac atttgctcca atactagaca
    12661 gaaatacaga ttacgaactt tatagcatta tagacgttaa aaatgatagt gtaaaattac
    12721 cttttgtttt taaacaagga ggtatgtcta atatgactat gcctacacat gactataata
    12781 tgttagataa tagggatgag gtatctattc gtagatgtat ggattttatc tatacaaatt
    12841 cagatggaaa cttaacttat caatcagata aggataattt tagtgttcta gctggggtcg
    12901 ataaaaatta tccgtatcaa tcagatatgg ataattttag tgttgttaaa aagaaaagtg
    12961 taggttttac taaaaaagct gtagactata aaaataaaaa ccctaagtca gttaaatata
    13021 ccttagatgg gtttaataat agatttttcc gtggaaaaag tatatctata gagttgccct
    13081 ttgagagtat aaaactcttg gatattatac cacatgaata tcaccaaata tctctgggag
    13141 gggaaagagt taattttgat tatgaaggtg agcaaagagt caaatcttct atacctaata
    13201 ctctagttat gaaaaaaact agaaaactta accttgagtt tactctacta aaacaggttt
    13261 atactactaa aggaagtaat agtaaaatta cattaaggtt tactccaact tgaccaccag
    13321 atccttcacc aaatggggat atagaaatcc ctaatctaat attgcaagtt gctaacttga
    13381 ataatgatag tacagatcta aatccacgta ctcttgaagc gcattatgtt gaatacgacc
    13441 tcccctccag aaggccaacc cctagtacta atctaccaaa tgaaacacct cttcatccct
    13501 cagggtcaaa tgaagaggaa gaggatatct atggttatag cggagatgag gataataatg
    13561 ctcaaaataa tcgtgaagta gcttctgctg tgcaagcgag tgagcaacca ccaacagtag
    13621 aatcccctat ggagctacct tttgaagaca gctttgcgga tgcgccttat ccatatgagg
    13681 ctgaaagtcc aaaggataat gataacaata gtggttcacg caaaggtcgt acagcagtgg
    13741 cttcgggtga ccaagtggta gagggggaag agattgctct aatatccgca gatgatatga
    13801 ccagtgaagg ggatttggct ttttcaccgc aattttttat accagagtca actccagata
    13861 gtatttctag cgacaactct agtcctatta atacgcaagc taaccagggg atgggtgaga
    13921 tcttagagtc aaatcttgtt aaccgtgatg agccaatgca agtagatgga gatttgtatc
    13981 gtgaagttat gaataatgcg gtaggggaag ccgtaatgga aagtataaat cctatcttac
    14041 ttcttcctga tctaccaact agtaatcctg aaccggtgga tactgaagat agtccactgt
    14101 ctactgaagt tagtccactg tctatgatgt cagacagtga attcttcgag ctagaacgtc
    14161 aaatcgcgag tctaaagcct tcttacttag aagcggatcc tggtgaggta gacggttctg
    14221 gccaagatgc ggctgaccca gaggctatta taatatcttc agatgatagt tctagtgatt
    14281 caggtgatta tggtaataat tatagtgagg caagtccgat tacgagctta cccgggaata
    14341 gggctggcca aatggctgac ccagaggcta ttataagatc ttcagatgat agttctagtg
    14401 agggggtacc aacgccacct aaggaaacag attttatagc tagaccgctt aatactcctg
    14461 tagcggaagt tattcacgat agaactggaa ctaggttatt gactgttgat attcatacta
    14521 tgttaacggt aatcggccca ccaaatgcac cagaacctcg tttatggagt gtgggaaatg
    14581 caaattatta tctctcgatg gctcctgatt ttttttacga gcattatcct aggggtacgg
    14641 aggtaatgcc tcctaataat tatccgtccc aacaaattaa tgtttatata cctccgccta
    14701 tggataaact acgatgcgaa tctgatgggc gtattgggga aatttgcata tgtcgtgcag
    14761 aattcgctac tgtagtacca ttagtaaatt accctaggtc gagttatata gaaggagcgc
    14821 tattcatgaa atcagtttta tcctcagaac cattaggaga taaggatttg agtgatggtt
    14881 ttaatttgag tgatcgtttg aatttttctt cgaatagtta tactaatgct tattttgcac
    14941 cagagccaac tccagataca gatagtatat ctagcgataa ctctagtcct ataaatatgc
    15001 aagctaacca ggaggaggct ggtaagccgg aggttactct aatatccgca gatgatatga
    15061 ccagtgaagg ggatttggct ttttcaccgc aattttttat accagagtca actccagata
    15121 gtatttctag cgacaactct agtcctatta atacgcaagc taaccagggg atgggtgaga
    15181 tcttagagtc aaatcttgtt aaccgtgatg agccaatgca agtagatgaa gatttgtatc
    15241 gtgaagtcat gaataatgtg gtaggggaag ccacaatgga aactataaat cctatcctac
    15301 ttcttcctga cctaccaact agtaatcccg aaccggtgga tactgaagat agtccactgt
    15361 ctactgaaga tagtccactg tctatgatgt cagacagtga attcttcgag ctagaacggg
    15421 aaatatctaa gctaggaaag tctataggaa gagacaagaa aggacaaagt agttataagt
    15481 aggggcgcaa gctcttactg gtagatagct ataggtatta tataagctat ctaccgtagg
    15541 ggacataatt tatttggtag aatgctgacc ttgcatgtta gaaggctcgg ttcgaatccg
    15601 agtgtctcca tataagcttg tgaagctcaa ttggttgagc agaacgttta agttgtaaga
    15661 tataatattt aaacttcgct attagtagag aattggaggt ctcgactaat tccggctcaa
    15721 tatccctccg ggattaggga ttagcaagct ctagcttgct aatttcgaag aaataacaaa
    15781 tggttaatag ctacgagtat tcccgattcc ctaacgaagt gtacccatcc ttcggaggga
    15841 tacacttcgt tagggataca cttcgttagg gatacacttc gttagggaga gctcgcccta
    15901 ataaaaaagc acatgtaact caatcggtag agtgaaatat tgaagctatt tttgttgtaa
    15961 gttcaagtct taccgtgtgc atataaaagt gtagctttag cttgctaatt cttatagtag
    16021 gcggaggctc tagcttcgca tgcgccttac tcgaacgaga aaaaaaaata aaggaagagg
    16081 cggagcctat tcgttaccgc cttattttag agcttgctga ttcgtgaaac gaatattact
    16141 atccatatcc ctccgggata tggatatgct tgcccgattc gtaccacgaa taccgaaggg
    16201 atacacttcg ttagtgctaa tccatatccc tccgggagag atttcgtcta ggcaagctcg
    16261 atacttcgtc tacctgaggg aatatggata tgcactactc ttattttttt ttacttctcg
    16321 tgctataagg gactttagta taatggtgaa tgcatatgac ttttaatcat taaaatgtag
    16381 gttcgaatcc tgcaagtcct atatttctag ctagcgagga taaggtacac ttcgttaggg
    16441 agggaaaaaa atacaggcgg taacgaagtc ccctcttata ttttcgtcgc ggaagaatct
    16501 tccgcgaaaa tccgcaagcg accctcccag cctacgccta ctcgtatagc agtagacttc
    16561 gtctctccgc aggagcaagc tccccctaac gaagtgtgag gcacgccacc catccttcgg
    16621 agagagagct tgccctagat gaagtctcga gcttgcgtag tccttacact tcgttaggag
    16681 tacgctccgc taaaaaaaga aataaatttc tttttttttt tactccggta gtcccctaac
    16741 gaagtgtact cgtcaagaag aatgccccca cttcgttggg attaggagaa gtctcgagct
    16801 agctgagtcc taatcccgac ggggatatgg attacacaat taaaagcagg catgtcggaa
    16861 tggaagacga agtcgtttta ggtgcgacgg gtattattac catagaggtt caagtcctct
    16921 tgcctgtaca ttaataatta tttagcctac tccctagttt aattacgagc tttagcttgc
    16981 tgagtccgaa ggactatagc gattaaaaaa aaaaaaaagc aaagttcgag gcttcgccta
    17041 tccgatattc gtggaacgaa tcgcgcaata ttttttttct tcgagcttac tagtactaat
    17101 ccggctccgc cggatatgta ctataaaaaa aaaaaatccc gcaagctctg gtggcgtgcc
    17161 tcacacttcg ttaggaagag ctcgctgatg aggcgaagcc tactccggac tattgaatag
    17221 gggaggggct atcttgcctc ctatatctat atcctgtcga ttaatgggta gatcataaat
    17281 ttttggtatt tacagtcggt gttcgaatca ccgcaggata attttatctt aatattagta
    17341 gcgaagcgcg aagcgcgaag cgcgaagcat atccttcgaa ttttttttta tctaatccca
    17401 acgaagtggg gatattcgac gagcccccta acgaagtgtg aggcacgcca cccatccttc
    17461 ggagggagag taggctgatt ccttagctcg cggatttttt cctgtatttc atatccctta
    17521 cgggatcaga aattagtggc tggctgattt cgaagaaata tgccctgatc ccgtagggat
    17581 aagcacagaa aaaaatatcc cagagggggc attgttctgg aataggggga gcttgcgtag
    17641 tgcttacact tcgttaggag tacgctccgc taaaaaaaga aataaattta ttttttttta
    17701 ctccgggagt atttcatagc aagctcctgc taactaaagc aactaaagct agatttatta
    17761 aggtagacat aactcaatcg gtagagtggt tatttgtggt gtaacttgtt ctcggttcga
    17821 tcccgagtgt ttaccctagg agctgtctct atccatatag ccagcatata taagctaaag
    17881 ctagaattag tgcgctagct tgccctcttt gttcagggga acgaaattcc ttctatagta
    17941 ggctaaagct ttagcttgcg agagtaagaa agttcgaggc ttcgcctatc cgacccctga
    18001 atcagtagcc ttcgcctagc cttcgcctag ccttcgccta gccttcgcta gcggagcgta
    18061 ctctccataa gaatgccacc aaagggggca ttcttctagg aggaagattc ttccatattt
    18121 cttcgaaatt agtatgctcc gctagaaaat acagcaataa aaaaaaagaa ataaatttcg
    18181 aagaaatatg gagaagtcta tgtatttatt aggcggaggt tactgctctc gttccctctt
    18241 cgaaccataa cctcctctta ctcgcaagct cgtagtaata tgctattaag caagcctaag
    18301 tagtttaaat ggttaaaact ctaatttcat acgttagtaa tgagaattcg attttctcct
    18361 aaggctcgcc gtgaggccat ggttaagtct aattaactag caaaacactt aaaaaaaaaa
    18421 atgattatat tatcaataat actagtttta ctttcaaacg ccgtcaatat aagacgagat
    18481 atatcgatac tatttaatag gatagcgata ttaatattaa tttattgtat tttacatgat
    18541 atctcttctt tagctgttgt aactaaagga gtcggtttac atggtggttt attacttatg
    18601 acaaatatca cacaaatatt ccatattttt atctttttag ttagtatatt aatattacaa
    18661 ttaactagtt tttaccctag aaaagtatga gtgtcagaat attcttcttt aaaagattta
    18721 ttgttatata aatttattta ttataacaca aaaataataa ataaaatggg agaacatttt
    18781 aaaattattg aatatcctaa acaacaacaa cctgggaagt tgtttcaatt attaagggat
    18841 aaactgtcaa attccgggga agccctaaag cttttgatac caaatctggt tgaattatac
    18901 cgtggtggat gaactaatta ctcatgtatg gtaacaagtc aaaagattct tgaaaaagga
    18961 atgggtaatc gcggatctaa gtcaacagta tttgtgcgca agctatatac tgttgtaaaa
    19021 gagcaacgag tagacggcag ttgtaatggg ttagtaatta atccattgtt aaggtgtact
    19081 ctaagaggat tcgaaagaat atcctgatat ggaatcccat ctaatcaaat tctaatcaaa
    19141 cgctattata caactaatga ttcaaatact aatattgaat cagaaatatc tactattaat
    19201 aaagagagtt ttaaattaaa tccttgattt ataacaggat ttacagacgg agatggttca
    19261 ttcactattt ctacctctaa aaagaaatca ggtacaggtt gaaaaattca tcctacattt
    19321 actattgggt tggatataaa agatttagac attctaattc aatttaaagc ttactttaat
    19381 gctggtaaaa tctacaaaag taaaagagga ataatctatt atacaatagg ttcaactaaa
    19441 gatttactaa aacatgtttt acctcatttt gataagtatc ctttatcatc tcttaagttg
    19501 aaggactact tagtatttaa gagaatactt cttcttatgc agaaagggga acatcaatct
    19561 ttatctggtt tgttcaaaat cttctctgaa agagctaatt taaataaggg attacctaag
    19621 gtcgtagaag aagaatatcc tgatttaaaa cctgcagtga ttccagaact taaaatagcc
    19681 cctacgataa accctgactg attagctgga tttataacag ctgaagcatc tttctttatt
    19741 tctatctatc caagtaaaga tagaaaagta ggatatgcag tgagtctagt atttagttta
    19801 agtcaacatg ctaaagattt agatttacta aaaagaattg cggattcttt agagtgtgga
    19861 atagtaagaa aacataaatc tcgtgaagca gtcgaattag ttattactaa gtcagaggac
    19921 ataaatcaaa aattgacacc tcttttatct aaacatactc tatcaggagt aaagttatta
    19981 gatttcgaga gatttaaaaa agcctctatt ttaataaata gtaaagcaca tttaacatct
    20041 gaaggtatta aattaataaa agatattaaa gatacaatgt ataatagagg actgtagatt
    20101 atcttattaa tttcactagg ttatgggtac tggctataat ctgtaccctg acggtgggtt
    20161 taagataatc gattagaatt tgtatgataa atccataatt atcgttaatt atactatttg
    20221 taattacagg tgcagtatta ttaatgtcaa ctaatgattt agtatctatt ttcctggcta
    20281 tagaattaca aagttatggt ctttatatat taagtactat atatagaaat tcagaactat
    20341 ctactacagg aggtttaata tactttttat taggaggatt aagctcatgt tttatcttat
    20401 taggaactag tttattatat gctaattcag gtactactaa cttagatggt ttatatatca
    20461 taactagtat aagtgatctt tctacaaatt tatgatatac accttattat attaatcttt
    20521 ctttagtaat atttacaata ggattcttat ttaaagtaag tgcagcacca ttccatttct
    20581 gatcacctga aaaaggactt agggaatcct tatcaacata cgttgggtgt aaactatcaa
    20641 attccaggga acccctaaag cttctggtac taagccatat atgaaaatgt atgagtggct
    20701 gaattaacta ctcaggtata gtaacaagcc agaagatgag tgaaaacaaa atgggcaatc
    20761 gtggatctaa gtcagtaata catgagacta aacagtcatg tattattgta aaagagcaac
    20821 gagtaaatgg tagttgatgc ggtattaata taccgcattt aagatatact ctagtgggct
    20881 tcggaagaag ttatcaagtt aaaacccttt ctaaccaaat tattcaaaga caattttatt
    20941 cttcggagtc taacctagat aatagccaac tgcgtcagga tccttgattt atctcgggat
    21001 tctctgacgc agaaggatgc tttatggttc tagtacgtaa atcaccaaaa agcaaactag
    21061 gatgacaaat agaggctaat ttcacaatta atcttcatgt aagagaccta gatcttttaa
    21121 aacttattca gagctttagc ttcgccagcc actactttgg agttggaaga ataggtaaag
    21181 aaagaaatgg ttgtcgtgat tttacaatag gttctttaga tcaaataata accaaagtaa
    21241 tacctcattt tgataaatat cctttaaaaa ctaataaata ttctgattat ttattattta
    21301 aacaagttgt tatgatgatg caacgtgggg aacatttaac agctgaaggt ttacaaaaaa
    21361 taataggtat tagagcttct ttaaatagag gattaacccc tttactatta gaagccttcc
    21421 ctaatactgt tgctttagta agaccattat taccaccact taaaaatgtc aaattagatc
    21481 cttaatgagt agctggtttt acgagtggtg atggttgttt taaagttagt attagagaat
    21541 ctaaattaca taaaagagga agtcgtgtag tattactttt tgtagtaact caacacatta
    21601 gagatgaatt attattgaaa agtttagtag atttctttgg gtgtgtaggc gaagcctcaa
    21661 aacttattct tataaagatt atattgagtt cagatgtcaa tcattcaaag ataattatga
    21721 aaagatttta ccttttttcg ataaataccc tatcgttggc gttaaatcta aggatttcaa
    21781 agattgagct aaagtagcta aaatgataca aacaaaagtt catttaacta acgaaggttt
    21841 cgatcagatt cgccaaataa gaacaggaat gaataaaggt agatatctaa aatagactac
    21901 tctggttcat gcagtatttt ttttcttata gtccttcgga ctcagcaggc tctaaaatta
    21961 cgagcttgct agtgctccga aggaagcact accctattat ataaagttgt tcttttcttt
    22021 aatttggacg ataaatttta cagtcgtcat gtggacgtat atgacgctat acctacaata
    22081 gtaacaacat tcgtggctat aatagccaaa atttctatat ttatattatt attacaatta
    22141 gtgtattata ctaacagtag tttttcagaa atgagttgaa catttatttt actaataagt
    22201 tcactattct cattaataat aggaactgtg gtaggtttaa ctcaatttag aattaaaaga
    22261 ttatttgctt atagtactat atctcacgta ggatttatac ttttagcatt aggtatatct
    22321 agtgttgaat ctactcaagc atttatattc tatttaacac aatattctat aagtaattta
    22381 aatgcatttg ttatattaat agctataggg ttctctttat attgttatat aagtgaaaac
    22441 aaagaacatg aagaattaat ggacaaaaac aattcacctg ccaagaggtc taggaaactt
    22501 ctatataggg tattatggcc aaactccggg gacgtcctaa agcttctggt accaagctgt
    22561 agtcgaaagg ctacaagtgg atcaattaat cactgatgta cggtaacaag ccataagata
    22621 atcgaaagag caatggatta ccgtggatct aagtcaacag tacgtgtgcg caagctatat
    22681 actgttgtaa aagagcaacg agtagacggt catagatgta ttaatttaat gcatttaagg
    22741 tatgctctaa tgggtttcga aagaaattat caaatcagaa tcctttctaa acaattaatt
    22801 atgccttcct tgagaagatc atatacttct ctatctgtaa atcctaattt gaaatctaca
    22861 gccaccggta ccctaaaccc tttattctta actggtttct ccgacgctga atctaatttt
    22921 actgtgagaa tatttaagag taatacagta aaagtagggt gatgtgtaca acctgtattc
    22981 caaatcgaat tacacaaaaa agatcttaat gtattagaaa aaatttcttc attcctaggg
    23041 gtaggtaaaa tttaccataa agaagaatct tctatatata tggtacaatc tttaagagat
    23101 atagatgtaa taataaacca ctttgaaaaa tatcctctct taaccaaaaa attggaggat
    23161 tttcaattgt tctctcaaat tgttacttta attcataaaa aagaacattt gactattaca
    23221 ggttgacata aaattatatc tcttagagct tctatgaata agggtctttc tacctttatg
    23281 aaaactacgt ttcctgatat tattccagct acaagaccaa gtcgttcaga cgaagagtta
    23341 ataaactcta agattgatcc ttattgaatg gcaggttttg tagcaggaga agggtgtttt
    23401 agtattagaa ttactaaatc gttaacttta aaaacaggat atcaagtaca attaaggttt
    23461 aatgtaactc aacattctat cgataaggta tttatgaata gcttagttgc cttctgaggt
    23521 tgtggtaaag tgtttttaag atttagagag aataaagtgg attttcaaat cctaaaatta
    23581 aaagatctga ccgataaagt tattccttta ttccaaagta tatctttaca aggtgtaaaa
    23641 tcaaaagatt ttgccgattt ttgtaaagca gttgatataa tgaaagtaaa gggccattta
    23701 actaacgaag gtttagatca aatacgtaga ttaaaagcag gtatgaatag aggtagagaa
    23761 taattttgtt atgcatagtc catatccccc ccacttcgtc gtagacgaag tctcgggatt
    23821 agtagccttc tgatgagtcg aaggctacta atcccaccga agggggggat atggactact
    23881 catcagcaag ctatatcccc ccttcggtgg gatagacgaa gtctcagcag gctaaggaat
    23941 aaaaaaaaat atattttttt ttatactaag caagctagcc ttcatagcaa gctcttctgt
    24001 gcttctgtgc gaagcataca gaaatatgca taactttatt aacttatgta taattatttg
    24061 taagataaat ctgaccgccg tgatacaatt agtaactcaa ctgaaaggat atttttatat
    24121 aaatcctttc ttagctataa gtttagctat tactatcttt tcatttgtag gagttcctcc
    24181 tttaatagga ttctttggaa aacaaatggt gttaagtgca gccttagata aaggtcttat
    24241 cttcttatct ttaatcgcaa tattaactag tgtaatagga ggagtttatt atttaggtat
    24301 agtaaaagaa atgttcttta gtttacctga atataaaata aatccattat tagaaactct
    24361 taccttaaga ggtaatgttg tagatgataa tcaaaaaata attaaacaat taaagtttaa
    24421 ctataaaaat atagctatat caagtccgat ttcttttgta atttctataa ttacacttgt
    24481 tattctatta tttttattta tgaacaaaga atgactaagc atgggtaaat aaaaaaatac
    24541 cattctctgt aatgaataaa ttaaaaagaa taactttatt attattccga attaggaata
    24601 cttcaacgcg ggggctcaga ctaatcctct tgaagtaaaa cagtgccgcc ttataggaag
    24661 tgattacagc ttctgaataa gattcgttac ctaagctagt ccttagtatt caaataatta
    24721 ataaataatc atgaaaaatt acaaatttaa cgagctcgcc gttttaagaa taaacttaga
    24781 taaactaaga tttttttcta cacataccgt tagaagtaga caagctgtaa acatagaaca
    24841 tatcaataat tatatttcaa atattaataa caatgacgac gaagtcgtac caataaatcc
    24901 ttgatttgtt acaggattta cggacgctga aggttctttt atgatccatt tagaaaagaa
    24961 taaggataaa tggagagtaa gacctacatt ccaaattaag ttagatataa gagatttatc
    25021 tttattggaa gaaataaaaa tatattttaa taatacaggt tcaatcaata cttctaacaa
    25081 ggaatgtgta tacaaagtaa gatctttaaa ggatatatct ataataatat ctcattttga
    25141 taagtataat ttaattacac aaaaaaaagc tgactttgag ttattcaaac taataattaa
    25201 taaattaaat agccaggaac atttaagtta tgaagtaggc gccacagttt tacaagaaat
    25261 tattagtatt cgtgcttcaa tgaacttagg tttatcatca tcagttaaag aagattttcc
    25321 acatattata ccggtaataa gacctttaat tgaaaatatg gtaatacctc atcctgagtg
    25381 gatggccgga tttgtatctg gagagggttc tttttctgtg tatactacat cagatgataa
    25441 atatgtgtca ttgagtttta gagtttctca gcataataaa gataaacaac tattgaaatc
    25501 tttcgtagat ttttttggtt gtggagggtt taattaccat aataaaggta ataaggctgt
    25561 aatttttgtt actagaaaat ttgaagatat taatgataag attattccat tatttaacga
    25621 atataaaatt aaaggtgtta aatataaaga ttttaaagac tgatccttag tagctaaaat
    25681 gatagaatca aaaagtcatt taactacgaa tggatataaa gaaatatgta aaataaaaga
    25741 aaatatgaac tcatatagaa agagttctgt aaattaaaat ttgtcctagc tttgctagaa
    25801 aatatgaatt gcccccttga taatacatta tgtattgcat tgaaaattgg ataaattgca
    25861 agaagattta ttagtataac cagctaatta aatatttgca gcgaagttta gtttaattaa
    25921 aactaaaacc gttcaacgac taatttaccc tattttttga ttattagagc tctagtgcat
    25981 atttcggctg agccgaaata tgcactagcc ttaattataa aaaaaaatcg taaaataaaa
    26041 tccaatatta ctttaagtaa gtaataatga catagtctga acaatataga aatatattga
    26101 aatattaata agtcgggacg atagcttcgc cccttcttat taataattaa caatcttgac
    26161 catattggta caaattttat ttaataatta aatgagtagt gtaacttttc tttttgtttt
    26221 tgttactatt ttaacaatag tttttttact tcttaatttc atacttgccc ctcataaccc
    26281 taaaaattgt atcgggaaat caataaattg gggaaaactg ccaaattccg gggaacccct
    26341 aaagcttctg gtactaagcc atatatgaaa atgtatgagt ggctgaatta attactcagg
    26401 tatagtaaca agccagaaga tgagtgaaaa caaaatgggc gatcgtggat ctaagtcagt
    26461 aatacatgag actaaacagt catgtattat tgtaaaagag caacgagtag acggtagttg
    26521 taatgcgggt aaatccgcat tattaaagtg tactctagtg gacttcaaaa gaagttatca
    26581 gatcaaaatc ccttctaacc ctataatttt aacaagaaat ttttctacac tagtaggtga
    26641 gctagcttcg ctagaacaaa gttccctccc ccctaaatta gatccttcat acgttactgg
    26701 atttacagat ggtgaaggtt cttttatatt aacaataata aaagataaca aatataaatt
    26761 aggttgacgt gtagcatgta gatttgtaat aagcttacat aaaaaagatt tagtgttatt
    26821 aaatagttta aaaaactttt ttaacactgg tagtgtcttt cttatgggta aaggtgctgc
    26881 acagtatcgt gttgaatctt taacaggttt atctattata attaaccatt ttgatagata
    26941 tcctttaaat actaaaaaac aagcagatta catgttattt aagctagctt ataatttaat
    27001 tataaacaaa agtcatctta cggaaaaagg attatcagaa cttgtttctt taaaagctgt
    27061 tatgaataac ggtttaaagg atgaattaaa aattgcttat cctaacatca ctcctgtatt
    27121 aagacctgaa attccattat ctcttaatat agatcctctt tgattagcag gatttacaga
    27181 cgccgaaggt tgttttagtg ttgtagtatt taaatctaaa acatctaaaa tcggagaagc
    27241 ggtaaaatta agttttatta taactcaaag tgttagagat gagtttttaa taaaaagtct
    27301 aattgaatat ttaggatgtg gttatacaag tttagatggt agaggtgcaa ttgattttaa
    27361 agtatctgat ttttctagtc taaaaaatat tattattcca ttttatgata aatattacat
    27421 acatggtaat aaaagtttag attttaaaga ttttagtaga gttgtaacac tgatggaaaa
    27481 taaaaaacat ttaaccaaac aaggactaga tgaaataaaa aaaatccgta atgcaatgaa
    27541 tacaaataga tagagcttgc gtagtccccc ttcggcggag aagtctcttc gtgtattcca
    27601 tatccctttg gttagacgaa gtctcagcga gctaaggaat cagcaagctc cgaatattaa
    27661 ttataagcac acacgcacta aattcatatg ttaaaattat aggtaagaga aatttgattt
    27721 aaacgtatca agaaaaatat agtatttttg aatgtggttt tcatagtttc cttggtcaaa
    27781 atagaactca attcggtgtt aaattcttca tatttgcatt agtttatctt cttctagatt
    27841 tagaaatatt agtaatatat ccatatggta taagcgttta tgaaaatggt atttatggat
    27901 taatagtagt gctaattttt attggtataa ttacagcagg atttgtattt gaattaggta
    27961 aaaatgcatt gaaaatagat agtagacaat ccaataatta tttttataaa tcaaaaaaat
    28021 ttattaatat gtttactgaa cataagtagt attccagtag acggctatcc gaccgagctt
    28081 gcgagcttgc cccttcgtga aacgagtagt cctccttagc ctgcgtaccc gagacttcgt
    28141 ctgtatttca tatcccttac gggatcagaa attagacgaa gtgggtccgc ctgggatacg
    28201 acgagtacac ttcgttaggg gactattaaa aagtataaaa gtatgaaagc gtgaacgggg
    28261 tataggcgaa gcctcgaact ttgttccagg cgcaagcttc gctagataaa aaaaaatacc
    28321 cacacgcaca cttgttaaac tattacatat actaacctcc accctaatag cctccttaat
    28381 atattaattt gtgaagttta atagtgagcg cgatcgatat cacctacatt tcattaggga
    28441 atcaggaggc tcgagccccg gggggggcaa ctcgatataa acttctaaca ggacgatagt
    28501 agcttcgcta gggaaaaata ataagagtag taggcatatt tctccgaaat catgagtccg
    28561 aaggactact actgcctatt cttatttttt tttacgagta tttcctccga aggatggaaa
    28621 tcgcgccgaa gggggtcgct atttaaggat acttaatagt ccggtccatt aagagttatt
    28681 ttaaaaataa actaaaacct tttactatgt atatcaatag accccgatgt tagatttagt
    28741 aaccattatg gttgaagcct caaagcttat tggagccggt ttagcaacta taggtctagc
    28801 gggggctgga gtaggaatag gtgtagtgtt tgggtgttta attataggtg tggctagaaa
    28861 tccttcttta aaaaatcaat tattttcata ctctatatta gggtttgctt tctcagaagc
    28921 aactgcgtag aggcaaatag cgcagtataa agagggtgaa ttgcaaagag gacataatat
    28981 ttattatgta aatttgcagc gaagtttaat ataatacaat aatatatatt aaaaccgttc
    29041 aacgactagt agatgagtaa agtattaaca ataattctac gatcagcgcc ctcatatttt
    29101 atattataaa atataagaca tagtctagat aagagagaaa tctcttaata tttaaagtat
    29161 atatggcttt ttatttaatc ttaaaattca attttatatg tagaaaaatc tcgactaaaa
    29221 ttaataacac cacatttaat tcgccaagta gtcaaaatcc tattaaaacg tattatgacc
    29281 ctttaaatga aagagaaata atacgtaaag ataataatgg gaaaatcggg gtatatgttt
    29341 gacaaaataa aatcaataac aaaatgtatg taggtagtgg tgatccttta tatttaagat
    29401 taagtgatta ttatcaactt tgatatctta aacataaaga taatctttat atagttagat
    29461 ctctaaataa gtattctatg agtagtttta tattacatat tatggagtat agtgattcag
    29521 ataatgttat taaatgtgaa caaaaatgaa tcgatatttt aaaacctgaa tataatttaa
    29581 cacctttagc gggtagtact aaaggattta aacatagttt agaggctaaa gataaaatga
    29641 gaatagctgc tacaggtaga aagcatacag atgaagttaa agatcttatg agtaaaaatc
    29701 gtcaaggttt aaacaatagt ttttataata aaacacatac acccgagact atagagaaat
    29761 taagaaatat agctcaaaat agaactcatc ttcctgttaa agggttagat gtagaaataa
    29821 cagatattga aactaaaatt actactactt atagtagtgt aagagaagca gctagttact
    29881 taaactcgga tattaaaaca ttattaagaa gagaaaaatc tcagttaata aaaggtacca
    29941 ataagccata taaaaataaa tatattatta ccataataag aggtaataat taaaaaaaaa
    30001 gtatttgctt taatgatggc tttattatta ttatatgttg tataataata tttttatagc
    30061 ggagcgtgtg tatttttttc gagcttacta gtactaatac cctaattccc taacgaagtg
    30121 tatccctaca cttcgttagg gaataggata cacttcgtta ggaatacaca aattcagaag
    30181 gctaaagagg aaaaaaaaat tttttagtct tagctagctt ggactaatta ttttacccct
    30241 tcccccctcg tggggggggg gggggggggg ggtgagctct cgttcacgag agcttactcc
    30301 tccccctctt agggttttat atttctagct atagcgagga gcttcgttcc tcgctatagc
    30361 tatataaagc taaaagctaa agctagctat ataacaggcg gcaattctat tatacttata
    30421 ctacagcaac tgctgtacct ttgcatggct ggctgtatat agccagcagc tgctatataa
    30481 ctaattacaa gtattgctta tataagcagc aggtcggcta taagctgtat atatagacat
    30541 ataattagaa attttatatt aaaaatttat atatgaaaca tttatttaat acatttatta
    30601 attttgatgc acctatgcct tgaggtatat atttccaaga cagtgcgaca cctcaaatgg
    30661 agggattagt ggaacttcat gattatcgtg aataagagcc aaattccggg gacaccctaa
    30721 agctcctaat accaagctat agccaaaagg ctataagtgg ctgaactaat cactcgggta
    30781 tggtaataag ttaggcagat tctagctata gaaatgggca atcgcggatc taagtcagta
    30841 ataaaattac tgtaaaagag caacgagtag atggttcttc tatgcctgtg tacccaggta
    30901 tggtaaggtg tactctagtc gccaggaaac tggtttttgg gagaaaaaac ttgactttat
    30961 ttttacgtta tgacaaatag ttcataataa taaatttaga tcataaaaac gtggagccct
    31021 caataagatt aataatctat tgatctcgat ctaataaaca gttaaacata gggagtagct
    31081 tagtaggaat accaccctaa gcagcctttg cacagtttaa cggattagat aaatatatgg
    31141 aaaatccaag taataataaa tcaaagttaa atccccacta tgtcacaggt ttttcagatg
    31201 gtgagtcttg ttttcatcta tctataggga aaaattccaa gtataaaata ggttattatg
    31261 taaacccggg atttactata gttttacata aaaaagatga acttttatta agaagtattc
    31321 aaagtttttt tggaggaata gggaatttaa aggtactacc gaatatagta caatatagag
    31381 ttttttcatt aaaagactta gatattatac taaatcattt tgataattac cccttaataa
    31441 caaaaaaaca tacagatttt cttttattta aagaagcatt agctttaata aaaaataaag
    31501 aacacttaac tatagaggga tttaataaaa ttatagcctt aaaatcttct atgaatttag
    31561 gtttacctga agtcttaaaa gaatcattcc ctgatatact aggaagaaaa atagaacctt
    31621 ttgatctacc ttctgtattg aacccttatt gagtagcagg atttacagat ggtgagggtt
    31681 gtttttgaat aaaaacttta aaggcagtcg gcggagccgc gccaaacaaa gaaggattaa
    31741 gatcagttat aggttttcaa atctctcagc atagtagaga cctaccttta atggagaaat
    31801 tcattagttt ttttgagtgt ggtagattag aacaaacagg gtcagcctat agcttagttg
    31861 ttactaagtt atctcttatc aatgaaaaga taattccttt ttatatggct taccctattc
    31921 taggctctaa atctgaagat tttaaggatt gatgtagagc agtacaatta aaaaaccaca
    31981 aagctcactt aacaccacaa gggcttaaag aaatcttaaa tataaaatct agtattaatt
    32041 cttctagaaa gtaaaactgt ctagcgagct cctctttata aacctgcaac atagtgggaa
    32101 aacagtaacc caaaattaaa gttaatatat tatatatata tattcggata atatcatgta
    32161 ctatttagtt ttaattttat ttgctgtagg atgaatatta ttttctataa tgaaaaattt
    32221 tgcatcaact aaaacacaaa tatcacataa atacttaaat cacggtagag atgtgccgac
    32281 tcaaaagtgt tttaagttag agctagcgcc ctccatatat aaattttttt ataatcaccg
    32341 gtcttacagt acaacatcct cttcccctat tagtagcgta aagttttacg aagatgcttt
    32401 ttcaatgaga aaattaatta ttaaggataa taaagataaa tcaggaattt ataaatgaac
    32461 caataaaata acgaaagata tatacattgg acaatctata agtttagcta aaagatttat
    32521 tagatatttt aaccttagtt atttaaaaaa tagagaaact cttgtaataa gtagagcttt
    32581 aattaaatat gggtattcta atttttcact tgagatatta gaatattgcg atatagctaa
    32641 tttaacagaa agagaacaat actacatgga taaattaaat ccaagatata atactttaaa
    32701 aatagctggt tcttcatcag gccataagct tagtgaagag actaagacaa aaattagtaa
    32761 atctttaaaa ggagtctata ttcaagaaaa atcagcttta tatggccgta ctcatacaga
    32821 agaaactaaa gctcttatgt cttcaaacaa ttctaatgaa aataacccat tttttggtaa
    32881 aactcattcg ttagaaacta aagagttaat gagacaaaag gctttaggta gaaagcattc
    32941 tgaagaaact ctattaaaaa tgagtactag tagaggtcat cttgtctata tacatgaaaa
    33001 atgtgattca gaaggattta aattaatagg tagttttgtt tcaatcagaa aagcagctaa
    33061 atttttagat attagtgcta atactgtaag actttatata aattcaggtg aaatatttaa
    33121 agatagatat aaatttactg gagagcgtta aacttaaaaa aaactatgag taaaattcca
    33181 ctatatgctg gaaactccta aagcttttag gtactataaa gatgacgaag atatgcttta
    33241 tcagtgataa ccctaaagga tgtacaatgg attatcagca ggaaaccacc aaatataggc
    33301 agagcgagct tgttatgaaa gaccgcccta tatttcagta ggatccttag agactaaacg
    33361 tggaaacctt atataaatat aaggtaagat atagtccagt taagtatgaa agtacttaag
    33421 aatcgacatt aatcgaatta atatgaacta tcactcctgc agttatatta atattaatag
    33481 ctttcccttc tttcaaatta ttatatttaa tggatgaagt taatgaccct tctatgacta
    33541 ttttagctga ggggcaccaa tgatattgat catatcagta cccagatttc atagattcaa
    33601 atgaagaatt tatagaattt gattcttata tagtaccaga ttctgattta gaagatggag
    33661 gattaagaat gttagaggtt gataacagag taatagttcc tgaattaaca catataagat
    33721 ttgtaataac atctggtgat gttattcata ataaatagta atgattatct atttagagtg
    33781 aaaaagagcc aaactccggg gaagccctaa agctttagta accaaagcaa caaggaaact
    33841 tgttgactgg cttgattaat gactcaaggt atggtaatat cactaaagat gaaggtatga
    33901 ttagggcgcg gacgtagttc cctcatactt gaaatgggta atcgcggatc taaatcagta
    33961 atttatgata tagtaatatg ggtatctttt tacaggagat tactatgaaa tacaccgtag
    34021 gagtatctac ataatattat agcttataca gggttactgt aaaagagcaa cgagtagatg
    34081 gttcttcagt atccatactg taaggtgtac tctagtcgcc gggaaaccgg ttcttgggag
    34141 aactaagtaa cccaagatta aagttaccac ttaactgtcc tacactgcat aagctaagtg
    34201 ataaccccag tatgtttcgt ggtgcgaaat taaactacta tattaattat tttatagttg
    34261 gggttttctt tattctttat atgattttct tttcaaaggc taaatctttc attgtttatc
    34321 tcatgttcaa gcttgcttat tataatagca agtatgtaag ctataaatta actcagatta
    34381 tttctatttt cttaggtcaa tatatgagct atatttctgt agctgaaggt gataaaggaa
    34441 gatctccagc ttatactggt acgagagcac cttttaatat taatttaagt agccaagtta
    34501 aattctatag tacaacgcct aataaaacga ctttcaaaga ttctaaagat attactgcag
    34561 atgtattaaa taaactacta aaaaatcaaa aagtttgtat aacagaagct gaattatcta
    34621 ggcttaaagc tatacctggt gttagatttg atttaccttt aaatgaacaa actattagtg
    34681 cttttgaaag tttagtaggt aaacctaaca ccagaggtat aaaagcaggt gtttatatat
    34741 ttacacacat tgcgtcaggt gctaagtatg taggttctag taacagtcta tctagaagac
    34801 tagaccaata tttctcttct aagcatttta accagaaaaa ttcaggttta cttctacctt
    34861 taattaaaaa agaaggtttt gaggcgttta gattagaagt tatggttatg ccggataata
    34921 taggcttaga attcaataca tcaaataatt ttaattttaa tttttcttac ttatttttag
    34981 agcagtacta cttattacag gataaattta atcttaatac ccaaagaata gttaatttta
    35041 gggttgatca aggtaagact gtgtatcttt atagcttaga tggtaaaatt ttatattatt
    35101 gcggttattc tttaaatgaa attaaaggtg ttttaggaat acattttgtt acttgcacta
    35161 attgtataaa aactggtgag agttatttag gtttttttag aatatccacc gatcatttag
    35221 ttggctcaaa gaaaaccaaa ctgagtttac aagaattgtt gaatttaata gagatgaaaa
    35281 agaaagaagc gctagagaaa agttccagat ctaaatttag taaagctgta gttattcgaa
    35341 aggaagatga ggaaaaaaca cttgaattcc ctagtataac tttgactatt aagcatctaa
    35401 atagcatagg tatatctgca gacagaaatc agttagctaa acatttagat actaataaat
    35461 catataaagg atatattttt tcaaaagctt aaatgtagga gttttaaaac ttaataattt
    35521 aagtgttcgt cttttgcttg tccatcttta ggtataaaat gtgatgctta cccaggtaga
    35581 ttaaaccaag tatcagtttt cataaataga gaaggagtat tctatggtct ttaatacatg
    35641 gccaaaactg tagtgaacct atggttataa atcatcaaat tgcgggaaca ccctaaagaa
    35701 atcttaacca agtaagtatg gtaacataac ttatggcaca ggcaatgact cgtggtacgg
    35761 taaaatcaag atttattatt caatgggcaa tccgcagcca agtaccaatt gtagaagtaa
    35821 gcttttattt ggtatgcagt tcatcgacta gatggtggtt ggtattatta gtattaataa
    35881 tgcttaagat atagtcagac cctacccgaa agggtacaga aaagtatgag tcttttaccg
    35941 tattttttgt taattagata taatagaggt tattatattt agggacccta caatagtttg
    36001 ctaaacttat ttttaatgta agcgcttaaa ggtgatataa atcacttatt ttccataaac
    36061 tgttgtaaca ttgcatggta caactagtag aagtgttttt aataatcact tgttatctga
    36121 taagcgtata ggactaagta ctatagcagc tttaccttta acaagacatt ttagttcaat
    36181 cagatcttta gtcaataatt ctgaagcttt agcttcagat catattaata gtggaaaacc
    36241 tactacttta tccgtaatta ataaagtatt actcaatcaa aatttagtag ttactgactc
    36301 taaattaaaa gaattattaa aagttgaagg tgtagaaata gaacttccta tatctacacc
    36361 gaagggtaag gagcttttag ctgaattaac aggtaaatct aagtataaag gtttctctgg
    36421 tgtatatatg tttatacata aaaatacagg tgataaatat gtaggttcat ccaacctact
    36481 aagacgtaga atggactact attttaacgg agattatcct ttagcaggta aatttttacc
    36541 tttactatat aaagaaggac tagaagcttt taaattaaga atatttaagt tagatagtaa
    36601 taaatttagc agtcaagacg ctttaatatt agaacaattt tatttattag ataaagaatt
    36661 taacctaaat acattaagag ttgttaacgc tggatcttca aaaggtgatc ctgtatatgt
    36721 ttatgatcta acttgcagta ttctttatta tcacgctaaa tctagaattg aattaaaaag
    36781 agtattaaat atacacactg aaactagtaa aaagtatgta gattctaaat taccttatct
    36841 taataagttc ttattattaa gctatcctat acctacagct ttaactagcg atatttcttt
    36901 agaagaatta ttaggtataa tgcaagatga aagaaaagat acttataagt taggtactcg
    36961 tacaagtatt ccagtagaat tagagattaa agaaggaaat acatttgtga gcgaagcttc
    37021 caaaggtcat actttaaaat ttgattcttt aacttcttgt atggaatatt taagaggatt
    37081 aggattaata attaaaagag acactctaac taaatacata aaaattgaaa aagtgtttca
    37141 taatttctta tgtaaatact ctgataaaac tttacctaaa aactttgacg aaataggatt
    37201 aataattgat gaatataaaa agttaaaagt agatacagat tcattaataa ttaatagaaa
    37261 aaataaacct atattagtta aaggaggcgc gaagctccat atggataaag aatttgacag
    37321 tataactgag gcaattaaac actttgataa tttaaacata aaattagata gcaaaacttt
    37381 atatcttcgt ttaaaagacg gaaaaatata taaagattat tattttactt ataaataatg
    37441 ataagttcaa tataatcttt actaacatta aaaaattagt agggaatcgc aatgttcaga
    37501 aatatgtgga attcttcaca gttcaatgcc tatagttata gaatctgtaa atatagataa
    37561 atttgtgcat tgactatatt cagtttaata gtgcgagtgt cgcaaacggc gaactaggat
    37621 tgccctattc cctattcccg gctacgccgg gaataagcaa gctctaaaat aaagttcttt
    37681 atttttttga ttgctggatt ttagagcctg ctgattcccg ccttcggcgg gaataagtat
    37741 tgcgccgacc tataccaggc gcaagctcga aaaaaaatat ccgtaggaat agtctacgcg
    37801 caagcttttc gctatggaga agggctagct tcgctagaga atacgtggcc ccttctttat
    37861 ttttttttta tttatcgcta gctgaagctt ctctgctcct acggagagct tgcttattcg
    37921 tgaaacgaat attcggagaa aattagcaag cgaccccgtg cttaaatttg gaggagctag
    37981 ccgatttctt caaaaccggc aagctagcgc tacttattaa aaaaagggat attagtttaa
    38041 tggtagaaca agatggtacg gtcatcttga ttgtagttca agtctacaat atccttagta
    38101 tagttatagg taatttggag gcgcatattt aagtgtagca tattcccgag ctcgctagtg
    38161 ctaatttcga agaaatatgc actactccct attcgagggg tatttttttt tcttcgatat
    38221 aggcgcaagc gaccccttac tcggggaaaa aaatcgcgca agcatatcca tatccctccg
    38281 ggtacgcagg ctaagggtag cgctaactct agcaataaaa aaaaataaat agagagcttg
    38341 ctatgaaata caccacgcta cttattttaa atcaaaagga tattagttta atggtaaaac
    38401 tagatgtttc ggccatcttg attgcagttc aagtctgcaa tatccttagt acaattatag
    38461 gtaattttgt ttatcaatag ttatacttat aattatgggt ttgcagttca tcgactaaat
    38521 ggaggttggt aaataattac tagtcctacg gaccagcaag ctctaattat ttgcttaaga
    38581 tatagtcagg cataacttaa aggttatgga atatccccag cccacctaag ggaattaaat
    38641 tcctatggta aaggggagaa aacgaagagg aagtattgcg tatctggtct gtatacctgg
    38701 aacgtttaga gatacgcatt attttataat gtatatctta aggggtagaa tttaaaggta
    38761 aaacttgatg actataatat cataaaagtt gtagttcaat tctacaatac ctctagtcta
    38821 atttaattat tatactaata gagccataaa ttatggttcc cgaacaattt gttatattaa
    38881 ataaaaatat gagtttaacc ttattacttt ttttaatagg aatcttagga ttcgtattta
    38941 atagaaaaaa tttgatactt atgcttattt ctatagaaat aatgctatta tctataacat
    39001 tcctaatatt ggtaagttct gttaatatcg atgatataat aggacaaacg tatgccattt
    39061 acattattgt cgttgccggt gcagaatctg cgatcggttt agctattcta gtagcttttt
    39121 atagattagc ttcacattat gctccaggta gtattaatag ggcttcaact tctaatattc
    39181 aatcactcaa cagagtttca gacttaagaa aggtaaattc ttatcctttc aaagttcccg
    39241 gtacttttat tagaaattac tctactacaa gagtaatgag cttacatcct tgatttgtca
    39301 caggtttcac agatgctgaa ggttgttttt gaataggtgt aagaaatgat cctagaaata
    39361 aaacaggatg atgtgttcaa gcttttttcc agattgcatt acataaaaaa gatgtagcac
    39421 tcttaaacaa catacaaagt tatttcggtg gaattggtac tgtggctgtg agaggtgaca
    39481 gatgttattt tatagtaagt tctttaaaac aaattataaa agttattatc cctcactttg
    39541 acgctcatcc tttaatcaca aataaattgg tagattatag attatgaaaa tctattattt
    39601 ctataatgga agctaaaaga catttaactg tggaagggtt aaatgaaata ataagaatga
    39661 aatcatcctt aaatttaggt ttatctgatg agatccagga cgcttttgca gaaactcttt
    39721 ctactaatcc aaaccaagaa aggtcatgga accctgcaga atctatacca catggaatgt
    39781 gaatggctgg atttacatca ggggagggct ctttctttgt taatatattc aaatcaactc
    39841 atcacagggt gggatatcag gtaagattag ggtttgaaat agctcaacat attagggatg
    39901 aattaactat ggcaactttt acttctttct ttaactgcgg tatcataagt agatactcag
    39961 aagatatggt aaagtataga tgtactaaat tttcagatct aaacacccta attatccctt
    40021 tctttaagga atacttaccg ttaggtaata aattgttaga cttcgaagat tttggtcaag
    40081 ttgctttatt attagagaat aaagcacatt taactgaaga aggtctaaat agtatccgta
    40141 aaataaaagc ggtggcgtgc ctcatgaata gtttacgtaa gtagaaattt gttatttcag
    40201 agctcgcgcc ccccccttcg gcgggatcag aaattagcaa gctaccaccg gagagtttgc
    40261 tatgaagagg ttcgcccccc acagtaaggg tcggagccaa caaagttccg acccttcctg
    40321 ttggctaacc ttatcactaa actctttagg aagggtctat ttcagagctc gcgccccccc
    40381 cttcggcggg atcagaaatt agcaagctag ccattaaata aatattcctt agttaatttg
    40441 aataaggtaa ggaataagtt aagctaatcc cacggtgttt tgtgagttaa tgtaagttat
    40501 ttgatttgaa ttatagtagt acttgagtta tttattaaga ggtagaagcc taaaataatt
    40561 aaaccaaata gaataaaacc ttgatctaaa aaggggaaac gaactttcct ctagtctttg
    40621 ctaatcccaa aggcgaaacc ttcaaattgc gggaagcacc taaaactatt tcaaccaaac
    40681 catcatggta acatagatgg tggcacaggt aatgactcgt ggtatggtaa aatcgaaata
    40741 gaaaacagtt aacgagctag cgccataaat aattgtttaa ggttaatctg cagccaagca
    40801 ccttttacaa cataaataaa cttaaggtgt gcagttcatc gactaaacgt aggttggtaa
    40861 ataatatcca gcaagggccg gttaattaaa aggagatttt tttcgtaata atctattttt
    40921 aactaggttt ttatttaaat gtaatcttaa gatatattat taaataaact ctgaattaat
    40981 atttctccga aatcacgcgg gctggtggac aaagttaggt tcagcagctg aagtggaata
    41041 ttatttgctt aagatatagt caaccgctta atatgcttat ttatacataa atataaaaaa
    41101 acatattaag tctagaagag gaagtattag aatagaatat aaataatgta tttaagtata
    41161 attatattac ctttattagg atctatagtg tccggttttt ttggtagaaa agtcggtgtt
    41221 acaggtagcc gtattttagg ttgtttaagt ataatgataa caacaatatt agctattatt
    41281 agctttttcg aagtaggatt taataataat ccggtttcaa ttaatttatt taaatgatta
    41341 gataacgaat catttaatat ggtatgaaac tttcaatttg atagtttaac agtatcaatg
    41401 ttaatacctg tattaataat cagttcttta gttcattttt attcaatagg atatatgagc
    41461 tcagatcctc acaatcaaag attctttagt tatttaagtt tattcacttt tatgatgata
    41521 atactagtaa caggtaataa ttatttagtt atgttcgtag gatgagaagg tgtaggtgtt
    41581 tgttcatatc tattagttag tttttgattc actagaatag cggctaatca aagttctctt
    41641 tcagctttct taactaatag agttggagat gctttcttaa tgataggtat gtttatctta
    41701 ttatgaactt taggaactct agattatagt actgtattct cattagctcc ttatataaat
    41761 gaaaatatta ctacaattat aggaatatgt ttacttatag gtgcaatggc taaaagttca
    41821 caagtaggtt tacatatatg attgcccatg gctatggagg gtttggtaac aggggctctc
    41881 cttaaatttc actatatgcg gggacatccg ttaacattaa agtccaccag ttactttgta
    41941 gccattggaa aaatctttaa tgtaggacaa tccgcaggaa acctgtataa tatacaggga
    42001 tcctcagaga ctatacgtga aacgattaaa atagataata catttaaatg atgattaata
    42061 ggatttgctg aaggagacgg ttattttggt gtagataaga aaggttattt aacttttaaa
    42121 gttacacaat ctactacaga ttgccaagta ctattcttta taaaaaaaag tctagggttt
    42181 ggaagtgtat ctttacaaag taaatcaagt aagactcatc aatatagagt tagagataaa
    42241 aataatctta ttaagattat aaatatattt aacggtaacc ttataactaa ggctaaaata
    42301 gctcaattta aattatttct agaagctttt aataataaat ataatactga tattacattc
    42361 atagaatgta ataaaaaagt tactctggat aatgcttgac tttcaggatt tacggatggt
    42421 gaaggctgtt ttacagcttc agcctattta agtaaagcca caaataaaca tattgtaacg
    42481 gtgagatacg ttatatctca aaaaaacgat atagaattta gtcaatactt agctgagtta
    42541 ataaacggtt atataactta tataaagagt tatgatgggt ataataccgt agttaaccac
    42601 agtaagttaa acattattct aaattatatt aaaagttacc ctttgaagac taagaaacat
    42661 gtttcttact taagatgatt gaaagtttat gagctagtaa aagataaaca tcatcataat
    42721 ccagagggta tagaaattat taaatcctta ataaaattaa ttaataaata aatgtataaa
    42781 ataatcgaag atatagtccg aacaatgatg taaatcattg agtattcgtg tcgtatttgt
    42841 acatatttgt atataacatg aatcaacata tttgcctact ccggtatctg ctttaataca
    42901 cgcagctaca atggttacag caggagtgta cttattaata cgttcatccc ctttgattga
    42961 atatagtgca gtggtattgg caatatgttt atgattaggt gcaactacaa ctgtgtttag
    43021 ctctcttatt ggattatttc aacaagatat aaaaaaaatt atagcttatt ctaccatgag
    43081 tcaattaggt atgatggtaa tagctatagg tttatcttct tataatgtag caatatttca
    43141 tttaataaat catgccttct ataaaggatt attattctta ggggcaggag cagttataca
    43201 cgcagtagta gacaatcaag atttaagaaa atacggggga ttaatatctt tcctaccttt
    43261 aacctattct gtgatattaa tcgctagtct tagtttagtc gctttccctt ttatgacagg
    43321 attttatagt aaagatttta tattagaatc tgcttatggt caatatcatt ttagtagtat
    43381 tgatgtatat gttatagcag taataggtgc tatatttact acattatatt cagttaaagt
    43441 tatatactta actttcttaa ctaatcctaa tggaccagtt aattattata gaaatgctca
    43501 tgaaagtgat atatttatca gtttaccttt agtggtatta gcgatattct ctatatattt
    43561 tggatatatc actagagata ttttcatagg attaggttca gggttctttg tagacaatag
    43621 tatatttatt caccctgttc atgaaataat gattgacact gaatttggtg tacctactat
    43681 atttaaatta attcctttta tccttactgt atctttctct gcattagcaa taatatattc
    43741 tgaatttatg ccaaatataa tatcgaactt taaattatct aatttaggat attatattta
    43801 tggtttcttc aatcaacgtt tcttagttga attcttttat aataaatata ttgttaattc
    43861 agttttagaa ataggaggtc aaactacaaa agttttagat aaaggtagta ttgaatcaat
    43921 aggtccttat gggtttggtg ttattttaac taaagctagt aaaataattt ctagcttaag
    43981 taacggagtt gttactaatt acgctcttta tattttaata ggaatttgct tctacttatc
    44041 tatttttact tttgtacagg tagtagatga cgtagtaaat tctattacaa tagcaagctt
    44101 agtaattctt atgttacata aagatcgttc tttaatttct aactagggcg cttctaatcc
    44161 gaaggttatg tagtagtatt tttttcgagc ttgcgcctgg cataggtcgg cgcaatactt
    44221 attcccgccg aaggcgggaa tcagcaggct ctaaaattac tgcgcactag ccatctccga
    44281 aatagataga ggggacgagc tatatttctt cgaaatcagc cgtccctgcc ttaatttatt
    44341 aattaaggcg ctagctcgta agaagagctt gcggattttc gcggctccta acgaagtgta
    44401 ctatgaaata ctacacttcg ttaggagaaa atattaatat atttcttaac tagggctata
    44461 accttttata gatgaaccta acctgcacta ctagacgaag tctcttccta gaaaatacag
    44521 tcggccttat ttctgtgtta cgagtaaggg atagtgctgt agtgcatatc tatattccct
    44581 ccgaaggatg gaaatcgggg aggagtaata tccctccctt cggagggatc cgcaagctct
    44641 aaaataaagt tatttattta ttttagagct tgctgattcg tgaaacgaat cgcgccgcgc
    44701 ctggattagc actagcacta gctctttttt tactcgcaat gctggcccgc ctttaagcgt
    44761 atatattaaa ggtaagctat ctatattagg ataggagtgc atgtttgctt gcttgcttac
    44821 ggtataacgt attgcaagta agcattagta gtatattaaa gggttaataa ccctaaatct
    44881 cattagcttt aataggatag cataatttta gttcgactct aaaatgagaa aaaaaaagga
    44941 gggtatcttt ttaccaatga ttatatttct cagtaacgag aggtatgggt aaaaaaaccg
    45001 atgagaaact tacacgttat gagagaagac ctgttgacga tatttgtatg gatctcggat
    45061 ggaccgggtt gatacctttt ttttttgacc aaaatttaga ctagatatag cacttaggaa
    45121 aaaaaatatt ctttattatt accaaaagat tttgacttaa gctctcaaca ttgagaagag
    45181 atcaactttt ggattatatc aacttaattt cgatttagta gtccttctga tttttttctg
    45241 tatgcttcgc acagaagcac agaaaaaaat aatcagcaag ctcctgtaag agaggacccc
    45301 atagaatcct tatttatagg ctgttacaac tgcttcgcca gaaatattcg ttattttaga
    45361 accaaagtct ataaagctat cattttagct ttagactatc ttcatataat attgctacat
    45421 atcaggtatt atattattaa tgaatgaaga actttgtata aaatataagg ctatttattc
    45481 aggtatcttt atgggcgaga tatcggtgat gtgagctcct agatagattt gaattttagc
    45541 gctaaattag tctatctata gacctaaaaa gagttcctag catagggtta aatatggata
    45601 gatgaagacg ttaggactcc gagctgaata ctcaagtgaa catacgcatt tttatacact
    45661 ttttcatgaa attatttttt tgcaatagca atgttagctc aaaactgggg tttaaaccta
    45721 gtttttcaag atttttttcc ggttttacaa gtaaagaatt aattgttaat tctgatataa
    45781 ataatgtttt actttatgat ggaaataatt ttaaagcagt tttattttta ccttcattag
    45841 tagctttttg aaatttaatt gaagctatga aaactgatag tataaataat aatctgtctt
    45901 taattttaga gtttaaggat ttttatctta gtcttactaa tatccttaaa caattagaac
    45961 caggtaaata ttcatttgga ggcacgccac tacttttatc taaaatcttt agatgattat
    46021 tgtttaactg aatgttatac taagagttta gtagatacaa attgttgatt tagtattatg
    46081 ggttctccag gttattgccc ttttcttaat gtttttgatt catatgatcc aaaggattta
    46141 gtagtcctac ggactcagca agctatatat ttatcgagtt gatagtacag aaataactta
    46201 tagacttaaa aaaatattaa aaagtgctaa atgtcaaact caaatagatt taagtagaga
    46261 tactttatta gttataacta aagtcaatga tataaataat aaagaactaa gtaaagaaga
    46321 gacatttaaa attaaaattc ctggtccgct tcgcacaaat aggtcatact aaacgtttct
    46381 actctactac aagaagagta gtggataaaa ctaataataa tttagaacca gatactatta
    46441 acataaagga gagtaattct ttaactttaa acaaatacga ggtaaatata aaggatgctc
    46501 tagatcctat tttaaacaat aatgtgttta agtctaatga tatggttaaa ataattttga
    46561 acaatttaat caatatcatt aaggaatatc cctcccttcg gagggatcag ccagctccct
    46621 attaatgaag atactcaatt aaagatagaa aactatcttt ttaatcaata taaattctta
    46681 tcagatagta aagataaagt taagatatct ggtatagata ttagtttatt taataaagaa
    46741 ttaaaagagt attgtttttc taaacgtgat gatttttatt tatatttaga ttcacttaga
    46801 gaaagcttaa atttagaggc acgccacaaa attagtggcg tgctgatgag gcgaagccta
    46861 ctccggacta ctaaatagac tagttaaacc tgtagatatt cataactatt atataagaga
    46921 agttttaaat ggtttagata ataaagaaat tataaattat atcttctatg ttttattttt
    46981 aattttaaca tacaacggta tgattttaga tagtgatgat gtaaaagagg atgaaaaaac
    47041 aaagatagga ttaacatcta ttagtatgga cttaggtaaa tttttatcaa ggcgcaagct
    47101 ctagacttcg tctctatata gtaaagttat ataaaaatag agataaggaa aaattttcac
    47161 aaggagcttg ctgtagtcca gaagcctaat aaaagtttta aagaagaatt tttaagtctc
    47221 tctgctagct tcgctagccc tacttagctt ttagaagagg cgggctatat ttcttcgaaa
    47281 tcagccagcc tattaaagaa acaaaaatcg ataaacctaa gtctgatgga ggcgttacgc
    47341 taagttgtta ttaatataga cgcaagctat cgatttagaa ttagtaggag gaggaaaata
    47401 tagcaagttt gcgcatagac tattcctacg ggagagcttg tgtattctgt agccatcgaa
    47461 cttcgtactg taccaggggt ttgaaagagt tcgctatgaa tagttctgta aattatacag
    47521 tttaatgtat acctcttgct gtttacagta aggttactta aaaaaaataa ataaatatat
    47581 accctttcta ggtagtagac tattccatat ccctatttcc tgagggatac acttcgttag
    47641 gtatcaggaa tatttttttt ttcgctcgct ataaaagtat atttatatac catatatata
    47701 taatttaaaa atattatgag aatattaaaa aatcaccctt tattaaaatt agctaatggt
    47761 tatttaatag acgcttcaca acctagtaat ataagttact tatgaaattt cggatcttta
    47821 ttattacttt gtttagttat acaaattgta actggagtta ctttagcaat gcactacaac
    47881 ccttcagtat tagaagcatt taattctgta gaacatatat aagcataatg tgttctttaa
    47941 attgggctaa ttgctggaaa acctttatta agacaatcag caggaaaata ctagatgtta
    48001 ttatatatcc agtattatct tcagagacta tacgcccgac atctgattta ggtttgatga
    48061 tttaaggcga gtaataaaaa aaaatatatt ttttttttat acgcgccctc ctgaacatag
    48121 atgatgagat agtccaatct ccactggaaa gtagagaagt atagattata tatctatgcc
    48181 tatttgaagg cataacttta tcattgttta tttttgtatc aggttataaa aataaaatgg
    48241 gatttcgaaa gttcactaac tccccttatt taaatgaaga tgactttaga ttagataatt
    48301 cttctaacaa agtacacatg cttgcatacc cttccgatgc gaagctacag caagcaacac
    48361 ataataaaga ctttttatat tgatttagcg gatttactga tgctgaaggt aattttttag
    48421 tatcaataga tcgtaaatat attaaattaa gatttaaaat aaatttacat attgacgata
    48481 tagaagtact ttacataatt aaatctaagt taggttttgg tagagttgtg gaagaaagta
    48541 gtagaaatag ttgttctttt atcgtcgaag attctttaaa tataaataag ttatgtgaca
    48601 tctttaaaca gtatccactt catactagta aaaagttaga ctttattagt tttaatgaag
    48661 tagttattat taaagctaag aataaagtac tatctgagac agatatagcc aaaattatat
    48721 ctattaagaa tagtatgaat tctaaaagag aggtattcac atatgatact tcgaaatctc
    48781 aaattataat aaacccaaat tgacttatag gatttataga aggtgaaggt accttcggta
    48841 ttaaaacagg ttcagcattg tattttcaag tagcacagaa aaatactagt caagaatgtt
    48901 taaatggtat aatcaatttt ttgatgaact tatcaaacaa tgctacacta cataaggatc
    48961 ctgataataa aatacttcct ataagcgtta caaatacgat taatataaga actaatgtag
    49021 tatcattagc aatagctaat gtagatggtt tatattatta cctattacca tatctagatt
    49081 catctaagtt ttactctcgt aaagctatag actttaaact atgaaaaatg gctttactat
    49141 taaaaattca aggatattat tatacaacag aaggtaagaa tttattttta gatatttcag
    49201 atactctaaa taaaagatat agcacgatga aatcttcatc agtaagcgat attaataata
    49261 agattattaa tataactgaa agatttaatg ctattataga gcttcaacca ccttttgatg
    49321 taaaacttaa tatacctcac acagaaaatg ttcgtaaata tagtatagcc aatagatcag
    49381 aaaatcctaa gattgtttat atttatgatg gatcagaaat ggtaaagggg tctccttttg
    49441 cttcatttag tactgctcat aaagcattag gtttaaagcc tagtagtaat acttgtaatc
    49501 gttatattga tactaataaa ctttataaaa ataaatatat tttcacatct aagcccatag
    49561 atagtgcgtc tagggattag attatagtag ataataattt attttaatac tatttgatta
    49621 tgcgtgatgt aaacaatgga tgattagtac gttacttaca tagtaacaca gcatcagctt
    49681 tcttcttttt agtcattatt tgtgtagatt tcgtctactt ttttttgtgt aatcctttat
    49741 ttacttcaaa caaaccttgt ataaaatacc ttgctacaaa agatgcaaga ttaaaaagta
    49801 gtaaagctca gctgccttta tttgcactcc gcaaatatag cagagcacta tcttctaaat
    49861 caggtataca taacatagta acttcttctc acagtaaaat aggagacata gcatgtgaaa
    49921 cagcccccac acataaacct gaaaacttag cctttctttc agatgaagag tttggcgaat
    49981 gattcagagg ttttgtagat gcggagggtt gtttttcaat acaaactgtg aagaatcact
    50041 tcaaatttat tttcactttt tgtctgcata ttgatgaaac acctttaatt aaatatatca
    50101 tacaaagatt aggtgtaggt gctttctctt taagagagag ctctgtaaat tttactgttt
    50161 caagtaagga tgcactactc gtaatttttg gtgtattaga caaaagaccc ctaaatacta
    50221 gcaaaaactt aaactaccta gcctttagac aagcttacga tctttatttt tatcgtgaat
    50281 ctgttaatat ttcctcagaa ctatctcaag aaattgtcac ccttaaagat aaaatgaata
    50341 aaaagagagt agagtttaaa cagtcgacag atcataagat acacattact ccttactgat
    50401 tgctagggtt tgtagaaggt gagggttatt tttccacgaa taaaacagat tacagcttaa
    50461 aatttggtat agggcaaact tcacaggaaa taatagtatt agaagctata cagaaatatt
    50521 ttttagcact accaacagct aaaaattatg tggaaagaaa taatactaac ctagttagct
    50581 tagccacata taaccaagct aaaggtaggg attataaggc tatggcccaa ctagttataa
    50641 cccagaggta ttttatatct aacgttatta tacctttttt tgacaagtta acctggttaa
    50701 gtaaaaaatt taaggactat gttgactgaa agttaatttt agaccttata aaccatggtt
    50761 gacattttac ggaagaaggt aaaaagttga tctctttaat tacccaaggt atgaataatt
    50821 atagattatc taataacact acctctgaag aggatacttc acgagcagat gtgaaagaaa
    50881 gagcattaaa acttttatct tctccttcaa attttgaagt acaagcgaac ggtaaaatat
    50941 taataaaatc cttaggtact tatcttaaag gtagaggtaa cgtaggggtt aatgtcttaa
    51001 ataccaaagg tgaaatagtc tttaagttta attctataaa agattgtgct ttgtttttca
    51061 atgtccatac tagaactata aatagaagat tagataaggg ttctttggtg gagcacgata
    51121 accaaaatct ggtattccaa cgtgatgttc gtttacctta atatcatgcc atcagtatta
    51181 aagttataca aataatataa gtaaataaag taaatctaat taaaactagg ccaaaattcc
    51241 attatctttg agagggagca ataaaccaac acctctaggg cgtttatata tagcagttgt
    51301 cattaaacgt gttaatattg atttattgct acctgtttgt tcggctgcgg atttttttct
    51361 atagaaaaaa aaataaagca agcggcagta ggcttcgcct cataatggaa ataaaaataa
    51421 gagccttgag aaagctctta aggctaaatt gtggaagtga accttctgct ataaaccatc
    51481 aaattgcggg aaacccctaa agaaatttca accaagtaag tatggtaaca taacttatgg
    51541 cacaggtaat gactcgtggt acggtaaaat cgaaatttat atacgaaagt taaatgggca
    51601 atctgcagcc aagcatctac tactaatact tagtaaggtg tgcagttcat cgactaaatg
    51661 ttggttggca ttatctattt gatagtgctt aagatatagt caaaccctac tcgaaagagt
    51721 acagaggtaa taaagaatta agttgactag caaataaata ggcaagtatc tttaccccta
    51781 agctttggtt cttatcttta ttatctttta aatgggtggt aatccctaca actaaccata
    51841 gattactgct tagggagaag gatcctaact cagcctgttt tgtagtattt gcactacaaa
    51901 tggtaaaagg atagatttgg tacttacaca taggaagagg tatatactac gcatcttata
    51961 gagcaccaag aacattgaca tgagtcatag gtacaataat ccttatcgtt atgatagtaa
    52021 caggattcct gggttacctt acaatagccc aaaacgacta taataataat aaaataacaa
    52081 ctacgacaac ctttaacgat aaaagatatt attcaacatc gagaaataat aaagaggaga
    52141 cttcgttccc acgtataaat aagtttttat tagccaaaaa tcttaatcct gtttttatct
    52201 atcataatct aaatgaagat tcagttcgta aaaatatagc taaagaaact aagggactta
    52261 gtggtattta tatgatctta aataaagaaa ctttaagtta ttatatagga tcagcttcta
    52321 cagacagaat taactctaga ttttcaaaac atttaatata tttaaatggt agtaaaatag
    52381 ttaaaaattc agttaataaa tatggtttac ataattttgt ctttattgta ttagaattat
    52441 tccctgaaat agttaatcaa gaaaataata aaaaattatt agatttagaa gatttttatc
    52501 taaaatctct tttacctgac tataatatat taaccgaagc aggatctagc tttgggtata
    52561 aacatactga agttaataga ataaagatga aagctaatta tagtgagaag ggtagagaag
    52621 aaataggtag tttgaataga ggtaaaactt tatcttctga aactatagaa actatgagac
    52681 aatcagcttt aaatagaaaa cctttagact atacagaaca aggtgtttta aatatgaaaa
    52741 agaattctaa gcctattata gtaaaagaat taaataatac tgtatatggc gaatttaata
    52801 gtatagttga agcagcagaa gctttaaatt gttcaactaa aactatacaa agaacattaa
    52861 aaagtcctag caaaagatta aaaagacgtt gaatagttga ttatgttaaa taaggcgggc
    52921 tccgaaggat aagctccctt aaattattat tatagttgta gtcctgcaag tatatagttt
    52981 tatgcaattt atggaaagaa ataaaactta aagcagagta acctgacaag gttattgaag
    53041 aaaccaaatc gtttctttgg caatgctagt gaaaacgatc aaagtatatt ttaatataag
    53101 agatcgtcgg ttattcatat aatcgcgaca gactgggtca ctggtgggta gctgaaatgc
    53161 tgcttaatgc acagtcgagg cttatagtag tactttgtag ctaatttaaa ttagctacaa
    53221 agtactacta atagaatata cgaattcaaa gttattctaa ctattattaa ctttgtaaaa
    53281 taaatttaac ttatttatgg cctgaatgaa ggatttctag ccacacctat aattaaacac
    53341 tcaaacacta cacctattcc tactccagcc cccgctagag ctatagttgc taaaccagct
    53401 ccaataagtt aacaacgatg ggttctaacc agccactatg atgatagaat tttacgattt
    53461 aattataaat atgggttata cacccgggat agaaactctc agaaatacaa ctttttcagg
    53521 tcaggattta aaaagtgcat tttgtgaagc attaagttct cataactata atttaagaca
    53581 agcaaaaaaa cttgttttag atttatgttt taatagggat actgtaaggc taaatttttt
    53641 attaggatat cgtgatgaag gggtaatgaa ttatatattg gagattgcta ataagcatag
    53701 agagttttac ccattaaccc gaaaattaat aaatcaatat ttatataatc taactgaaga
    53761 tattgcctat tcatatatag aattttatca agataatgta gttagatatc tttttctacc
    53821 agatgaggca gataagttta tagctatggt aagggaaagt cctattctaa agcatatata
    53881 ttatgttgac gcgggttcta aggtaagaag tccggggttt ggagtggcaa agtctaatct
    53941 actgctacaa agtgaagtat ttaagtatga aaccgcagaa atgttctcta aaatacgtaa
    54001 tcttggtaga gcagatatag ggcagatgga tatgatagaa ataccatatg aaggaaatgt
    54061 catgcgggcc ataagaaaag atgaggcatg aagagtatta aaggctgcta attttttata
    54121 ataattatgg gttagcttta gcttgcttat tcttacagaa aaaaagttta agggggggcg
    54181 agactttgtc tactgccgaa ggatggagag gaataaaaaa aaatatattt ttttttatac
    54241 taaacgaagt ttcgccctcc ttgtaatagg taagcttgta tgttttacct tatggacaaa
    54301 tgtcattatg aggtgctaca gttattacta atttaattag tgctgttcca tgaattggac
    54361 aagacatagt tgagtcaaca aacactatta ttaatttatg tttaggtatt attactttat
    54421 ttttaatgta cggcgcaatg cgaacttatt tactatattt aaaagtttat actaaggaaa
    54481 cttctttacc taccataggt actatacata agaatgctct aaaaaaaagt aataaaactt
    54541 taagattaga taaacaagaa tatatttcga taccttcatc ttttttagct tttttagctg
    54601 gattaataga tggagacgga tatattcaaa taagtaaaac accaaaagga tttataacta
    54661 tgaaattagt tatatcatta catttagaag atatttctac tttagaatat atacattctg
    54721 ttttaaaatt aggtaagatt aatatatata aagatttaaa aagccctact tgcaaattag
    54781 ttattaataa aactgattta caagaagtat tatttccttt atttatttat aataatatat
    54841 ttttcttaac taatactaga atagatcaat ttaatttagc tatgtatata ttaagaaatg
    54901 atataaaatt acaaagtgaa atttcagagg ttaagaatgt accatttgtt tttgaaatac
    54961 ctaaaagtcc agtagactat acattattac ctttttttaa aaattgaatt gtaggattta
    55021 catgttcaga aggttctttt tttattaaaa aaaacaatga tggttgtttt caattaaaac
    55081 aaagaataca ttctgattta tttgaagctt ttaaattgat tttttctaca aatagaaaaa
    55141 tagatagtac aaataactat aatcaatttg gagttagttc caaatcagat gtacaaaaag
    55201 ttataaatta tttttcattt tcaggtttac atcctttagt gggattaaaa tatatacaat
    55261 atgaaaaatg attaaataat ttgcgtgcaa gttcacgtta tagtaaatta aattacccta
    55321 aataacctaa acataaatta ataattttaa tgggctcctt aaaaataata aataattatt
    55381 tttagaggca taatggggaa aattacaagg acatttaata aataaacaac ctccgtttta
    55441 ttaaattatt tgtagcggaa cttaattcgg tatataaggc gcaagcttag gattaagagc
    55501 gttcaacgac taatgagtga gttataccaa caataagctc aacacgataa cccctaaatc
    55561 ttcttaaaga agatttaaga aatagtctaa atacatctta atagatgtaa agtataaatt
    55621 aaatattcta caaaaacaat cgtcatttga ggaggtttat atacagatga accacattgc
    55681 ggcgacgtaa tgttaaaaat tctgcttaat gctggaacat ctcccatctt aggatttgca
    55741 tacgacttat tcttgttatt tttaacaatt atttgcgtga aaattgcaat gacatggaga
    55801 caatcagcag gggtgagaag tattcatact tcagaagcct ctcagagact acatgcagaa
    55861 gatctcacct acgcttattt agtaggatta tttgaaggag atggattttt ttctatcaca
    55921 aaaaaaggaa aatacctaac atatgaatta ggtattgaat tatctattaa agatgtacaa
    55981 ttaatttata aaattaaagc attattaggt ataggagttg taagcttcag aaaaagaaat
    56041 gaggtagaga tggtatctct aagaattaga gataaaaaac atttaaaaaa ctttatacta
    56101 cccatttttg ataaataccc tatgttttct aataaacaat atgattactt aagatttaga
    56161 agtgctttgc tttcaggtat tatatattct gaagatttac ctgaatatac tagaagcaat
    56221 gtacctttaa attctgtaga atctatttta gataagtctt acttttcagc ttgattagta
    56281 ggatttatag aggctgaagg ttgctttagt atatataaat taaaaaaaga caatgattat
    56341 ttagtagcta gttttgatat tgcccaaaaa gatggtgata ttttaataaa agctataagt
    56401 aagtatttat cttttaccac cacggtttat ttagacaagt atgattgttc tagattaaaa
    56461 gttacaagtg taagatcaat agagaatact attaattttt tagatagagc accggtaaaa
    56521 ctaatgggaa ataaaagatt acaatactta ttatgaataa aacaattgcg tacaatatct
    56581 agatatgcgg aaaaaataaa aataccttca atttactaaa taaacaagag atcatgatat
    56641 agtccgatca atgaagagat ttattgagtg tagtgagagt atttaattaa tattaaatac
    56701 gtgactacca acacaaatgc tctgtaaata acgcaacatt aaacagattc ttcgctttac
    56761 attttgtatt accgtttatt ttagcggcat tagttttaat gcatatgata gctttacatg
    56821 atacagctgg atcaagtaat ccattaggag ttccagtata ttatgataga atgcctatgg
    56881 ctccttattt cttatttaaa gatttaatta ctatatttat ctttatattt gttttaggaa
    56941 tatttgtatt ctttatgcct aatgttttag gtgatagtga taattatata attaggaaag
    57001 ctagttattg tcagaatgaa cttctggcta caagaaacca tcaaattgcg ggaaaaccct
    57061 aaagcaattt caaccaagca gacatggtaa catagtttgt ggcacaggta acgactcgtg
    57121 gtatggtaaa atcgaaattg attatctaat gtctgataaa tgggtaatcc gcagccaagc
    57181 acctatcact gtatttacag tgaggtgtgc agttcatcga ctaaatgttg gttggcgcaa
    57241 gcttaagata tagtcaagcc cctttcgaaa gaatgcagga tctttttttt gataagaaga
    57301 tttcgttaaa tggataggtt tagtagtcct acggactcag caagctccta tttagggaga
    57361 atgccttagt caggcgtaac tgttatttaa ttactttcta tactttttta aagactgaaa
    57421 gttatatatc ctctttttat caaaataatt ctctcctgac ggaatctgcc gacagtctta
    57481 aacctgcccg tgtaggaaaa gtaggaaata aagaaatgac tctttatgaa gttaaaagtt
    57541 tatttcaaac tataaagaat tcagatcctt catatgaagg atctgaaaaa gaatttggtt
    57601 tacttgccaa tggtttctgg caagcggaag ggtatatagg aggtatattt agatctgagt
    57661 tgaattttta tcctatctgc tcagctactc agttgttttc tgaagaaagc gcgaaatttt
    57721 ttattagatt agacaaagct ttatgtaata aaggaacttt tagtataact ttaaatagct
    57781 ttggtaagtt tgttattgct tatagattat ccggttgaga tacttttttt tctgtatttg
    57841 ttccttattt ctatatgcaa tatggtgaaa aatatcgtgc tattctaaaa ctaaaaaaaa
    57901 tttatgaatt aaaagattat attaaacatc acagttcaga cgataaggct aaagttttat
    57961 tagtgagtct tgtttattct ttaactgctc attctcctcg ttataaagta agtttagaag
    58021 aaaaattaat ttctttaaat ttagatcagg gcttattgaa agaattacct ttatataaag
    58081 aaaatgatgt aaaaccatct ttcttattta tattagggtt ctttttaggt gatggtactt
    58141 tacatttgaa actggaatga aaagacaaaa atagtactgt tgttattgtt cctttattta
    58201 atataataca atctaatgta gaatcaaata aatatataat ggaaagaatg actagttgtt
    58261 taaacgcttt gaatattaaa gctaatttag acaaaggtac taatactttt actttaacag
    58321 taaaaggtat tgataatgta tttaattctt tatttccttt attgaaaaaa tattcgcatt
    58381 tcttatatgg gaaaagagat agctttaatt tattagtatg agtagagggg ctaattagat
    58441 caggaggcca tcacacttat tttggtctaa aagcgcttgt atatagaata tatcatagta
    58501 ctaatgagcg tattacagac aaagaagttt gaatgagccg tcttgaggac tgattaaaag
    58561 cagtttctgc tcgtagagaa tgtggagaat attatatttc acctatatac acttctaata
    58621 aacagattat aggttgacaa gtacgtttcc cctctacttt aaagttacca aaatccaata
    58681 aagcatttat gtcttcaacc tgtggtggtc aagataaagc tttagcaata gctgtgcagt
    58741 atagagataa aattctttca gattgaatta atcttaattt ttagtggctg gctggcgtgc
    58801 ctcttcaaag aaattatgcc cgcctcttca atatgttttc accttagtaa atataaagta
    58861 cccgcttcgc gcttcgcact aatgagagat agaggtagta acaaatctga ctaactaatc
    58921 tgggctaacc ctatgcaaac accacctgcc atagtacctg aatgatattt attacctttc
    58981 tatgctattt taagatctat tcctaataaa ttattaggag ttatcgcaat gttagctgca
    59041 atattaatta ttttaatatt acctaaggct gacctaggtt taacaaaggg tttacaattt
    59101 agacctttaa gcaaggcggc tttctacgtc tttttagtga actttttaat attaatgcaa
    59161 ataggtgcta aacatgtaga aagtcctttt atagaaatag gacaactaag tactgcttta
    59221 tatttttctc atttcttatt tatattaccg gcagtaagta tattagaaaa tactcttgta
    59281 gatttagaat tacaaaataa tgccaaaaat atatagggtt aatgctatgt atagcttgct
    59341 ttttactaca aagtagtgct gtgtagcccc tccggggctc gtggtatttt ttttttcgaa
    59401 aaaaaatact acacacgaac gagtaaaaaa aaaataaagt tttctttatt ttttttttat
    59461 tgctagagcg aggggcgcta gctctccgtc tccgattccg taggaatcgg aatacggaga
    59521 gcttgcgcct ggaatactcg ttagcagcgt ctgctaagta aggcactgct ttgtagtact
    59581 agcaaagatt aagattgtaa acggttttac acggtgattg cagatcattt gaatgaggtt
    59641 caattcctcc ttaatcttta ttttatttag tagtgctgta gtgctagcac tagcactagc
    59701 aagtttgagc aagctcttgc ttgctgatta tttttttctg tgcttctgtg cgaagcatac
    59761 agaaaaaaat cagaaggact attactctaa cttatataat tattaaaggt aaaaaaaaca
    59821 atacgagctt gctgattatt tttttctgtg cttctgtgcg aagcatacag aaaaaaatca
    59881 gaaggactat tactagacga agtctagccc cccctccaga agaatgcctc ccggagggaa
    59941 tatggctact gacagtttat tattatagct tgcgagtcca tccatatccc tttgggatca
    60001 gtaggactac taactgtatg ttttaatcct ttattaatta tagattaact aatatttaga
    60061 atatacaaat aagttactac tacagatgaa ttttttttta ttgtagtttt agtaccttag
    60121 cacgtagtat cgcttgcgag caatttcgtt gtaggcttaa ctatactata ataatttcac
    60181 taaatagcca cgatagtggt tattttaaag attggggctg cttttctgct atagctgctt
    60241 cttgctttat acctataaag caagaagcag ctaagcaaac agaagtagct gacaaaataa
    60301 atatttgtat ttaaaatgtt ttagaatagt acttttatgg ctgctagctt gcgtatttga
    60361 acttttctcc aggtgaacga agtttctagt aggagtacac ttcgttagag ggaggcgccc
    60421 ccgaagaagt accccctctt cgcaccgtcc ccctctagta tcgctaccta gaatggagtt
    60481 cctatcctac ggagagcttg tgccaatata tcggctaagc agaaattcgc aagctagcaa
    60541 actagaagta tatgctacgt atattgcacc actagtaacc ataatcgaat aatttgatag
    60601 atcaggctag atagcttatt actgcttgcg agtccatcca tatccctttg ggatcaggag
    60661 gactactaag tagcagatat aatctaaccc acgttatcat tttttttatt tagtaatagc
    60721 tatcccgatc cccgaccctc tctccggggg gaaaaaatct ttttactatt ccgagctttc
    60781 gcgattcgtt cccctaacga agtgtatgaa tgccacccag agggatatgg aatcggcaga
    60841 ttttttttct tcgaaggcgc tagctcttca gcctacccct cgctatcggg gatggggatg
    60901 aaacgaagtt tactcttcgt tcacatgagc tctcagaagg atgccccctt gtttctttaa
    60961 cccgctatat ccctccggga tcagcgaaca aagttccctc ctgcttttac taatcctaga
    61021 ggaggagctt gcgtatacga agtctcttcg tgaaacgaat agcgccatat ccctccgggt
    61081 acgcaggcta agggttaaaa tataatatga ttttgtagaa ccgttatcac attaatttat
    61141 agtggggagc tctagcaaac tcgctcgtaa ttattaatta aaaatattag ttaataactt
    61201 ttaagtgaaa aattatgttc acaaagagta ctttaattat ttcctaattt tgtctttaga
    61261 taaggagagt tgttcccacc agcctaattt gaccttaaga tcccaaatgt ctatgggtat
    61321 ggaaagatga tttaattcta caaatgctaa agatataggt acactatatt taatcttcgc
    61381 tcttttctca ggattattag gaacagcttt ttcagtgtta attagacttg aacttagtgg
    61441 acctggagta caatatattt ctaataatca attatataac agtgtaatta cagctcacgc
    61501 tatattaatg atattcttca tggtcgacaa ttgaagacta tttaatttta attttcaagc
    61561 tagcaccctt cgaatatttt tttcaaagaa aaaaattaca gaggtcgctc tcaataataa
    61621 ccaaaacaac actattacta ttacaaatag taataataat aattctaata aaaataacga
    61681 tgaagataaa ataccactat atactaaagt atatatagaa aaccctttta ataatagaaa
    61741 tcttatctta aaagtatcga aaaatcaaaa aggtgtttat gtttgagaaa gtaatgatca
    61801 tgcttatgta ggacattcta tcaatttgta taatagaata agttcttact ttatgccatc
    61861 tattcttcaa actaaagcac gtagagtgtt acgttatttt aataaacacg gatttcaaga
    61921 tacaaatctt acaatttata taatggatga gaattctagc ttagatgacg ttgtaagctt
    61981 agaacagcat tttatagata ctttaaaacc aagtttaaac gtagatttgg tggcaagcag
    62041 ttctggttat catgaaccaa tgggccaaga aataagagat agattacgta aacaaagagg
    62101 tactcctgta tatatttata acgtagaaga ttttacttta ttatatatat ttgaatcgaa
    62161 acaacatatg tatgattcaa taagtattca tcataaaact ttaaataact gtttagatgc
    62221 aggtacagtg tatttagata ctttattttt atctttggat ttaatagaag aatctgaaaa
    62281 tacgaattta ttaactctag agggaataaa agagttggta aatgaaaaac gtgcattata
    62341 tacagttaaa catcctgctt ctatttctat tttagcagaa tttaaagacg attcaagtaa
    62401 gaatctggaa ttttcatcgt taacaagttt agctaatcac ttaaaaggag atcgtgtaac
    62461 tattagacaa tatttaaaag gtgtaaaatc aggttattat agaggaaaat gaaaatttac
    62521 atataaagat taaatagaaa ggcatggccg ggtaaggcag aaatgcttta ctttattttc
    62581 actatatgca ggaatcccct tagagccttt aaaactagta ccgcagacta tatgttagca
    62641 gtggaataca gtgacatttt aaaggattgg gtaatccgcg ggaaaccaaa gataattttg
    62701 ttatcgagta ggatcctaag agactacacg tgaaatatct tagtgtatat tttataatat
    62761 tcaaagataa agatatagtc cgtacatatt cgaaagatta tgagtaaacg tatgcctgca
    62821 ttaataggtg gattcggaaa ttttctaatg cctttaatgg taggaggtcc tgacatggca
    62881 ttccctagat taaataatat tagtttctga ttattacctc ctagtttatt attattaata
    62941 ttctctgctt gtattgaagg aggtgtgggt acaggttgaa cacttttgaa ggataaggtg
    63001 ttgctctttg gtaacttaga ggcaataaaa ctctactcga tgcgtgaaac ccttgaagtt
    63061 tatatagctt atactattat ctactcactt ttaattttag tagtaataat gttaatagta
    63121 ttcttaggtt ttcttataaa aaacctaagt acaagacaat atgcctggga actaactaaa
    63181 ttaatgttta gaacccatca gagactaaac gtagagcatc ctaatgaaaa taataattta
    63241 tttgaccatt ctaaatcaat taatagattt aaatattacg aaaataaaga taatttccat
    63301 caatgattag taggttttac tgatggtgat ggaagttttt cgattgtcag agtagctgaa
    63361 agaaaatgaa ccctattttt taaattaact cagagtactt ataatttaag agctatacat
    63421 tttattaaaa atcaattagg cgtaggttca atttacgtag atagcgattg taataaagca
    63481 gattttagga taagagatag aaaaactata ggtgctacga ttttacctat ttttgataaa
    63541 tatcctctat tgactagtaa atacttttca tatttaaaat ttaaaaaagc atatgaaata
    63601 ttagaaaatc ccaatttatc tactcaagat aaagataatt tattactagc actacaaaaa
    63661 gaacaaatgc ctttagatta tatttctcct gcatgaaaaa cagtaaacta tgaagttaat
    63721 gatacaaata aagctaaatc tgttatgagt aaatattgac ttataggttt cactgaagca
    63781 gaaggaagtt tttatcttgt aaataaagct tctactcgta ttgttcatgc ctttgaaata
    63841 actcaaaaat tagattttat cgttttaaaa gctatagctc atatattggg tataagtgta
    63901 agtagaaaaa aattacgagc ttcgcgccac acagtagtta ctacaaattc acgggctatt
    63961 tcaaatataa tagattacta tagtaaaact atgaaaggta taaaagctgt agaatttaga
    64021 atttgagcta gatcttatgt gaaatataaa ggtaactatg aaaaattaaa tagtataaga
    64081 gaaaatataa gagttttcag acaaatcagg ctccgctctt aatgacaaat ttaaatataa
    64141 agattaagat ctagaatgga ttaggatgaa ggtatagtcc aaactatcat gaaaatgata
    64201 gaaataacga tagtatttaa aagagtatgc tgcatatttt ataaaatatg ccgcgactaa
    64261 atatgaggtt ataaatacaa aaatgttatc ccccattatc aggattacaa agtcacagtg
    64321 gaccaagtgt agatcttgca atatttactt tacatttaac aggggtaagt agtttattag
    64381 gatcaataaa tttcatcaca acaattgtga acatgagaac accaggaata agattacaca
    64441 aactagcctt attcggatga gccgtagtta taacagcagt attactttta ttatcattac
    64501 ctgtattagc tggtaaaata ctgccagtgt taaatttggc aaattgctgg aaacagatat
    64561 atttatttat tatatcttta ttagcaggat gcttatttta ttataaatta ttaagtatct
    64621 tcagagacta ttcgccaaaa tttgtatgtt ttaaatctta tttaaatata gatcgtaaat
    64681 tcttttctgt aaaaagaaaa attccatcat gaggtacgcc tactaataat ggagaatttg
    64741 atcctaaatt ttcttcgtat ttagctggta taattgaagg agatggtact attatagtac
    64801 ctaaaagaga aagatcactt aaaggtgact tatattaccc ttcaatacaa atagtattcg
    64861 attcgagaga ttttccttta gctttaatgt tacaatctaa attaaatcat ggatctattt
    64921 ctaaaaaaaa aggttctagt gcttatgtct taacaattaa taaattagaa ggtatatttc
    64981 taatagccaa tgttataaac ggttatatga gaactcctaa gatttatgct ttacatagat
    65041 taattgattg attaaatcta agatttgatt ttaatataac caagaaaaat aaagatataa
    65101 gtgatataaa ttctaacagt tgattagcag ggtttataga cgcagatggt catttttcag
    65161 taagaacgac tttagtaacg gagcaggctt cgcctactaa atatccaaaa atagaatgta
    65221 aatttgaatt atcgcaaaga caaaatgatc ataattatga aaataatttg gaatatttga
    65281 gtctaattgc ggacttttta tcttctactg ttaaagaaac cagaatgaat aggccaaacc
    65341 ctgaatatag agttagaact acaaatgtag atagtaattt tatattagtt caatatcttg
    65401 agcaatatcc tttattttct agtaaatatt taaactataa agattgaata aaagtattgt
    65461 catattttaa agccaaaagt catacaaaat ctgagtctat taaagctata gttgaaatta
    65521 aagcacaaat gaataataaa agaacagaat ttaattgaga tcatttaaat aatttatata
    65581 acttatacaa ataaaacata gtcccaacaa tatggcgaca tattgagtgt ctgccttaaa
    65641 cagttttgtt tatgaggtta attaattaac catgagacct ggtctagcag gccaagaata
    65701 tttttttggg tattacaatg gttcttacag accgtaattt taatacttca ttctttgaag
    65761 tagccggtgg tggagaccct atattattcc aacatctttt cttaagagat attttaatta
    65821 attattatat tttagctatt attccaataa ttaaaatagc caaaaaatct agctttttat
    65881 ttaaattaaa ttatagtact tcttcaacaa gtaatttttg tttagaatcc ttttactcca
    65941 aatataatga acatttacct ggcaatacct caccctcaaa aaaattctta acttgattta
    66001 taggatttac agaaggtgaa ggatctttta tcgtaaataa tagaggtgat ctttgtttcg
    66061 ttattacaca aagtaaccta gatatctatg tattagaata tataaaagaa attttagggt
    66121 ttggtaaagt aatacctcaa tctaaaacta caagtagata tgttactcaa aataaaaaag
    66181 aaatagaatt gcttgttcat ttatttaacg gtaatcttat attaccacgt agaaaggaaa
    66241 aatttgaaga atttgtaaaa ggatttaata catgagtaac taaaggaaga attcaattaa
    66301 atacagttga aataaaacat acctatattt tacctagttt atataacaac tgactttcag
    66361 gttttactga cggagaaggt tgttttactt gttcaataaa taaagataaa ggattcagtt
    66421 ttaattttaa tatttctcaa aaatgagagc aagatgttaa aatactagaa catctctgtt
    66481 cattatttaa tgcaggtaaa gtatccaaac atagttctga taatgcctat gaatatagaa
    66541 taggcggatt agaaaattgt agaaatgtat ttacttattt taataactat aacttaataa
    66601 cgaaaaaatc tgcttcatat gtagcatgaa aagaagtaca tggtgattta ttaaataaaa
    66661 atcacttaga tcctataaaa cgagttgaat taaaagaaaa agctaaatta attaataaat
    66721 ttaattaaag tatagggaaa aaaagtcaag gtttaacgta taagttatga aactctcagg
    66781 acagatgtaa aaagatataa gatccgtaag agtaaatatt ctatatagaa tataccttag
    66841 atttagttag tatttagcgg atattacttg taactcttaa gtataatgcg tatataataa
    66901 agtatacgtt attgtacatg ttaatagata acataaggaa aagttaatat aaatactagc
    66961 aacactagtg ttaacggtca atgaatattc tcattcgaag accgtcggtt atttaagtga
    67021 ccgctacaga ctggttcact ggtgggtagc tgaaatgctg cttaatgtac agtcggtttc
    67081 ttccgtattt ccgatatacg cacaagccca tgattattat atcactggta cctggattta
    67141 acaagagaaa aacaagtaag ttaaatttga agaaatggat tcttcggtca aaaatggccc
    67201 tttaaattca atttatcgca acaaactata agcgaggagt tcgttttata tttattaggt
    67261 actatgcaca taagttgtac tttgttgtac accgttatag taaaaatcct aaaaatttac
    67321 gataattcgc aagtaaccaa cgcgcttagc acgctagtag gaacttcaga ggccatacgt
    67381 ttgttaaaca taaaatcaat tcataatctt agtaagtccc ctaatagttt aagatttaaa
    67441 caatgactag ccggattaat agacggagat ggttgttttt cattatctaa aaaaggttat
    67501 gctagtttag aaattacaat ggacattcga gatgagtgtg ctttacaagc tgtaaaaaac
    67561 gtttacggag gttcaattaa attaagatca ggtgtcagtg cactaagata tagattacat
    67621 agtaaagaag gttttctaaa tcttattaat gatgtaaacg gtcatataag aaaccctaat
    67681 agattgatac aattaaatta tatttgtgta aaatatgata tagtattaaa atatcctgaa
    67741 aagttgacta gagataatgg ttgattatcg ggatttttcg atgcagatgg gtcaattact
    67801 ataaagagta cagatggaca attatctatt tctgcaggcc aaaagacatc tgagttatta
    67861 acacctttag ttgaacagtt tgggggttat gtctacatag atagaggtgg aaatggttca
    67921 tttaaatgat atgtgactaa gaaagaagat gtacttaacc tgatagaata ttttaaaaaa
    67981 tatccctcta gatcagctaa aaataataga ttgcacttag tgcctaagat atatgaattg
    68041 aagagtatga aagctcatac tgcgccttca gggtctttat tagctaaaag ctgagagact
    68101 cttatggcta aatgaaaaaa ttacggataa attatgttta aagatatggt ccaaacattt
    68161 tagtgttaca cgttacacac taaaatgtag catcccgagg taaaaattat aagcctcata
    68221 atgttgctgt atgctggaaa cacttcgata tcaagtttta aatactcccc tttcaaagat
    68281 atagtaaaaa agttaaaaca atgaagtcaa tcagcaggta acacttttaa ggttaacctt
    68341 aaaagtggaa cctcagagac tatatgcgac aatactgaaa caataaaaaa tatttctatt
    68401 catgtggcta ctcatttaaa acccctaaac gatgaacaat ttgggcatta tttagctggt
    68461 ttgatagatg gagatgggca ttttagtagc gaagctacta aacaacaatt agtcattgta
    68521 tttagttcac ctgacgttaa attagcctat tatataaaag aagtaatagg atttggtaat
    68581 gtaaaaaaag ttaaagataa aaatgcttac ttatatatta tatctaacaa agaaggttta
    68641 tttagagtaa ttaatttaat taatggtaaa ttgagaactt taaataaatt taatcaagtt
    68701 cttaataata tattagctta ccctacatat gcaaaagaaa atctagaatt taaaataaat
    68761 gattctaata atttatataa tcattgaata gccggatttt cggatgcaga tgctagtttt
    68821 caaataaaaa ttattactag agatgataag cctagacctg aaattagatt aaattaccaa
    68881 gtagtacgct ccgctaaaaa agataatcct atattgttat tattaaagga attttttgga
    68941 ggtaatatag gttatagatc aagtcagggt acttattatt atggatcaac tagttttggt
    69001 tcagctaaaa aggtgattaa ttattttgat cattttcatt tacaatctag taaacatatt
    69061 aattatctta aatgaagaaa agcttattta cttatacaaa aaaaagatca tttaacggaa
    69121 aaagggttag ataaaataag aaaattcaaa atttctatga atagaaattc agtataagat
    69181 agagtcctaa caaagatgta aatctttgag tattaattat aatagatcta gacattaagt
    69241 taaacttcct aatattagta ggactaactc tatgttttat ttacgactat taaattaatc
    69301 aaaattaatg ttatatatta atcgtgccag ctttcggtat aattagtaca actatctcaa
    69361 ctaattcaaa taaaccaata tttgggtaca taggaatggt caattggcct acgttaatta
    69421 ataattacgt aaaacccctc tatatgctgg gaacctctaa catcttaaat actagaaata
    69481 ataagtattt cagtgaaaat tttaaggata ttacaatgag caatcagcag gtaaataaat
    69541 ttatattgtt tataaaggag attactctct ttatatattt tattttttat aacctcagag
    69601 actacacgag gggaatcttt caatctgaaa gattaagata tagtccaata ttttataaaa
    69661 gtactcgaag atcgtttaat aatgcagtac ctgtaaataa agtatttaaa agaaattact
    69721 ctattgataa tcgtttacat aaactagatc ctaattgggt gacaggattt gtagacgctg
    69781 agggttgttt ttctacaata atagaagtat ctgaggatct aaaacgaaaa gttagagttt
    69841 cctttgaaat aaatttacac gaaaaagatg aacaaatctt ggtaagtatt aagtcttttt
    69901 ttggtgtagg acaagtatat aacagatcag ataaaaaaat ttctatatac agagtaacta
    69961 atgtaaacta cataaaagat aatataatac ctcattttat agagtaccct cttatgagta
    70021 aaaaagctct agatttttta ttatgatcaa aggttataga aattattctg aacaaagagc
    70081 atctaagtga ggaaggattt ttaaaagtac tttcttatta tgcatatata aacactggag
    70141 tgtccaaaaa ggttcaaaaa tactatccta atattatacc tgcggataaa ccggatacgt
    70201 ttttacctga aactttgcat cctcagtgag tatctggatt tgtagcgggg gatggagggt
    70261 tttctattta cattagatct gctaaggatt atgtaatctc agaaaaagta tcttgtagat
    70321 ttcacattgc tcaacacatt agagacttag agctaatgaa attattcata aaattttttg
    70381 attgtggttc tgtaggagta agatctaata aagctacacc tagatgtgac ttttacgtac
    70441 aagatttttt tcttatagta gaaaaaatct tacctcattt tgatacttat ccgttattaa
    70501 atttaaaaca gcaagattat ctttgtttta aagaatgtgt atctattatt aagtcgaaaa
    70561 cccatttaac tcgtgaaggt ttaaataaaa ttaaaagttt aaacttagag atgaattcta
    70621 ataggttaaa ataatacttt atttacgtaa aatatcgcta tgctatgatg tctataggaa
    70681 tactaggatt tatagtatga agttgtgtta tggcttcacc ctatagtgat atagggagta
    70741 caattaattt cgctatatgc tggaacagtt tagtgctaat tagtaccttg tatggtaaaa
    70801 atctaattag ctatactcaa tcagcagaca atctgtccct gtattcctta aaggataaca
    70861 aacagagtgt ctcagagact acacgcgaaa catcttttaa attttccgca tttcatattt
    70921 attataatac attatttaaa aataaagacc ctttatctga tgaatgatta acttgattta
    70981 ttgggtttgc agagggggat ggagctattc aaacctacga tgagggtaaa agagttcgtt
    71041 ttgttcttac tcaaaaagaa agtgatatac ttcataaaat acaatttaaa tttaacatag
    71101 gtgttgttaa acattttcct caaggaaaga gtggaaaaaa taatgatttt tatagatgaa
    71161 tggtagataa cccttcacat attttacttt tagctttatt atttaatggt aatatagctc
    71221 aaagccatag aattaaacaa ttagctctat gagttaatgc tttaaataat cgttttggtt
    71281 ctgaaactat aaagttaaat aatactcctg ttccagttac attacaggat ggttgattat
    71341 cagggtttac tgatgctgaa ggatgcttta atgtatctat tacagctaac tctagatata
    71401 cattaggtca tgttataaaa atgcgttata tattagatca aaaagatggt gttatactaa
    71461 ataaagtata cgaattattt ggatttggta aagtaacatt aagatctgga actaaggatg
    71521 tttatcgtta tacagctacc ggatttaaag cattgcatga tgtgatagta tactttaaat
    71581 tatttccatt acaaactaaa aaagcttttt cttttgaaaa atgattaatt gttcataacc
    71641 aagtgtataa taaattacat ttaactgatg aaggattatc acaagtaaga actctgcaaa
    71701 aacaaattaa tttaaataat agtacgacaa ataaagtagg agcggcgcta gaaaaaaaat
    71761 aatttattat ttttttttta atcgctacaa agatgaagat atagtccgac acttcttgtg
    71821 aaagaagcat acagagctag caccttgtat gggtaaataa aaaaaatatt tattaacggt
    71881 ttggcatcac atgtacacag ttggattaga cgtggataaa cttgtgttca cggtaaaaat
    71941 cttgctatat gctggaaact cttgattaag tagtccactc gtttttatag cgttaggcac
    72001 aatctactta tatttaacaa gacaatcagc aggaaacttt ttttgtttta gtacaatggc
    72061 taaggccgct actaaaaata cttataataa atgatttgaa ttacctaaaa tatctgagca
    72121 tgtccctatt cataatagta atcttaatga tgaagagctt ggttattttt tagctgggtt
    72181 aatagaaggt gatggttgat tcggtaagaa agaactacat atagtgtttt ccgaaaatga
    72241 ttcatctttg gcttacctta ttaaaaaacg tataggtcac ggtaatatat ataaaattaa
    72301 agataaaaaa gctgtgagat atatttgtaa aaataaagaa ggcttatcta ttattttatc
    72361 tttaattaat gggaaatttg taagtaatta taaatatgaa caattaatta aacataatta
    72421 tagtgaagat tttaatatta atatattacc tcccttaatg tctttatctt tagataatta
    72481 ttgattggcg ggttttactc aagctgatgg atgtttccat ataagtgttg taaaaagtaa
    72541 aacacacaaa gctggatata gtataagatt agaattttct ttaaagcaaa atgatgtatt
    72601 acctttaaga ttattatata atgaattaga aatgggtaat ctttctcaat atcatacagg
    72661 tgtatgatgt tataaaagta caggatataa aactgcagct catttaatta attactttga
    72721 taaatataat atttttgctg gtaaatatgt agattatatt aaatttagaa aagtttatat
    72781 tatgataaca gagggtaaac atttagaaga gaaaggtatc aaaaaaatta aaagtatttc
    72841 atcaaaagga tcctcagaga caagcacgca agaaatttaa catattacgt taaattaaga
    72901 tactgtccaa attactaagt tcgacaagag cttactttac agcagctaca ttaataatag
    72961 ctgtacctac aggtataaaa atattctcat gattagctac ttgctatgga ggatctataa
    73021 aaatgacacc ttctatgtta ttctcattag gttttgtatt tatgtttaca ataggagggt
    73081 taataaaaaa ccacttagct ctccctttaa agatcgctat atgctgggaa cttctgacaa
    73141 ttatactact agaattatat tcagtgacaa tgtataattt tgaacaatca gcagggaacc
    73201 tacgggtatt taatgcttta gtaggaccct tagagactac acgcgatcct cgtaatatat
    73261 ttacgagaag atatagtccg tgaaataaaa atgcattaat aggctccgcc tcttcattta
    73321 gtaacaatag ttttaattca aaaactattt atagcttacg taaccattac tcaacttcta
    73381 gtaaagaaga taatacaaaa aatttcgtag ctttagctgt attcccgccg aaggcgggat
    73441 acacttcgtt agtagcacca ctaaagatat attctcaatt taaagaggat agatcttcta
    73501 ttttaaaaga acaaaaagat aaatcaggga tttactgttt aataaataac ataaacgggc
    73561 attcttatat aggtagttct attaacttag cttctagaat gaaaaattat cttaacaata
    73621 ctttcttaaa aagtagacaa aatgctaata tgcccattgt aaaagcttta cttaagtatg
    73681 gtcaatctaa ctttacttta ctaatagtgg agtatgtaga accccaggtt ttaactgtta
    73741 gagagactta ttttataaca tctatattgc cttattataa tgtattaaag caaggttatt
    73801 cttctttagg atataagcat acagaagaaa ctaaacaatt attatcagaa ttggctagta
    73861 atagagtaca tagtgataca actaaaggtt taatagctaa agctttaaca ggtgaaaata
    73921 acccttttta taataaaagt cattctatgg aaagtaaagt aagaatgata gaagctaaat
    73981 cagcttatcc tgtttatatt tatgattcct ttaaaaattt attggttatt ttcccttccg
    74041 tttcatcttt agctcattta attaaatcta atcactctac tattgttgag gctataagag
    74101 agcaaactat atttagaggt gaatgatatt ttaccaatat accttataat ataagtgata
    74161 atcctttaat atctaattga acacataaag aatgtaaaga attaatatta gatattaata
    74221 atatgagtca tattagaaaa ggaatatttg tgtacgatac taataaaaat ttcatacgta
    74281 agtatgaagg agtaacggat gcacaaagag acttaaatat tagtcatagt acaattaaaa
    74341 aatatgctaa aatagggggt tgttataatg gttacatatt tagttatgaa agattaaatg
    74401 attaatgtat tttattcggt taaaaattat aaatagaccc attaggggat cactgaccta
    74461 atgaaacgac agtgagtggt atattactat ttttggtttc atttatttta ttaaataaaa
    74521 atatacttaa tgctttggat agattaaggg cttcgcctac taacaaggcc ttgaaaatat
    74581 acgaaaattt ctataaagat agaaaagatt tatataaaga gtttaaagaa gataaaacag
    74641 gatatattta catgatagtt aataaattga atggtaaatg ttatgtagga agctcaagat
    74701 caattaaaac tagactatat aactatttta atttggcctt ggctgctgca caaaaaggaa
    74761 gacctatttc aagtgctatt ataaaatacg ggcttgttaa ttttgctttc attgttttag
    74821 agaaagtaga tttaaatgta cataacttag aagaaagaga aactttttga attcaattaa
    74881 ttaaacctga atataatgca gtgaaggaag cagctagaaa tataggcgtc ccacatctgc
    74941 aatacactaa gttaagaatt tcaaagagta gatcttcagc ctctgtatat atttacgatg
    75001 aatttaaaac actgttagtt atagttcctt ctttaagatc acttgcagta caattaggaa
    75061 gttcttctat tagtatagct ttaaagagag ctatggcaga taaatcttta tttagatctt
    75121 cttgatatat atccaatcaa ctctttaatg aaaacgataa acctttaatg gaggttgatt
    75181 ctattgagta tatgagttta atagaaaaaa tgaagagtca aaaacatatt agaaaagcca
    75241 tctttgtatt taaagatgga gaatttcatc cttcggcaaa aaatatgatg gaatactggc
    75301 tgcagcaaaa gctttaaata tttctcatga tacaataaga tctaatattg aaaaaaaata
    75361 ctacgtacaa tgggtactta tttagttacc atagaagtaa ctaatataat taaatcgaac
    75421 acatacacgt gagtggtgtt gtgttagcta atgcttcact tgatatagcc ttccacgata
    75481 cttattatgt agttgctcaa atgggcctga atggtatatc ttcttttaag tgctattttg
    75541 caactgacta tatgctggaa actgtattat ttgcatattg tttactattt atttatacgg
    75601 cttatcttta taaattagat gttagtaaga atatttttct tttaaatagt caaaataaca
    75661 atatagcaat aagttctgaa cttatgaata cacaatcagc agaaaactga aaaggattct
    75721 cagagactat acgtcagtta cctgatactg aagattataa attttgaaat tgatttgccg
    75781 gtataataga tggggatgga aattttgata ttagaacaaa ttctactaat aaacaaagag
    75841 ttcttaaaca aatcagaata aaattacata atagagatat tagaatttta acacacatac
    75901 aaaattattt acatataggt agaattagag cagataaaaa taaaccttat tcaatatata
    75961 tagtatctac aaaagaagag atgaaatata ttttagaaca tattaatgga ttaatcagac
    76021 ttaaagtacc aggttttaaa gaagcttgtg ctttatacaa tctagattat attgaagctg
    76081 attataatat aaaattatat gatccttatt atgcaggttt aatagatact gacggttcta
    76141 tagtatttaa ttatgctgga aatagaatag aatgtaattt ggaatttgaa tataatgaat
    76201 attcttccaa gttaaatttt gataatactc tattaaattc taaacctact attattaaac
    76261 gtaaaagatc aaactcctta tcccaaaggg atcagcgcgc ttcgctagaa aaagaattct
    76321 catctataac ctttaaattt caaaatgtta ataatatgtt atttatatat gattacttta
    76381 tgcataatag attatattct gatattaaat tttacagagt aagtaaaatt aaacctttca
    76441 tagaaattag gggatataaa acatcaccta aaggtagtat agaacataaa atatactcag
    76501 atttcatgat taattgaatt aaatataata accctttatg atataaagta ccttttgtta
    76561 ccaaacattt gggggttagc cctagtccat ccatatccct tagggatcag gaggacgagc
    76621 aagctcctga aaataaataa catattaatt acaggtaaag atatagtcca caattttatt
    76681 aaatactaaa aatagcattt ccactacgta ttaagtatgg gagctgtatt cgcaatgttt
    76741 gctggttgat acttctgaat acctaaaata ttaggtttaa attataactt aaatttagct
    76801 aaagttcaat tctgactttt attcataggg gtttttctaa agggaagtac ttttgtaatg
    76861 aaggatagat tacatagatg attttctaca aagcgtagaa attctcagtt tgatcctaaa
    76921 gagtttgaat tattttttga aaatgttaac aaagaaaaaa gaaatatata taaagaatta
    76981 agaaaaaaat caggtgttta tttgtttata aataacatta ctaatgattt atatataggt
    77041 agtagcacaa atttaactag cagaatggtt agttattatt actatactaa ctcacaaaaa
    77101 ccatctaagt tagttataat tagagctatg aaaaaatatg gtttagataa tttttctttg
    77161 gcaattatag aattatgtga aaaagatctt tgtttaatat tagaacaaaa atgaattgat
    77221 cattatacac ctaaatataa tgttttaact gtagtattcc cggagggaat cggcaattca
    77281 ttagtagctt gcgcacacaa acatagtatc gacacaatta ctaaattaaa agaaaaacta
    77341 agcaaagaga atcatcctaa gtttggtagt gtgacttcaa ctgagacaaa gaaagctatt
    77401 agtgacagta taaagtattt ttatacagaa aatagccatc caagtaaagg attgaaaggt
    77461 tcattagctc ctcaatatgg tataggaggt aaattcgtct attgttataa tagacaaggt
    77521 gaagaattga ttttcccttc cataaatgga gctagacaac acttcaaagt tagatgaact
    77581 cttgtaaaaa ataatatgga taaaaatgaa tgaataactc ttaatggtga agattgatta
    77641 atacaatcta tccctaaaca aaattaattt gattagcccc tcccaatcct tctatatgct
    77701 ggaaactctc ataaagctta agtacttatt aaataagtaa aaatcttaag tgtatctaga
    77761 caatcagcag gaaaccaaag taacaacaca tgttattagt aggatcctca gagacttcac
    77821 gaaggaggtt attttaatta attaaaataa tcaatatata gtccacacaa catgtaatct
    77881 tacattcttc cctctttcaa tgttgggggc ctacaataga aattatgtag tgcaaaatgg
    77941 gtagcttaga ctttagcttg gccttcggca tgagcaacct tcgaatagac gaagtctcta
    78001 aaaaaaaaat aaataaattt attttttttt agcccataaa aaacttggca aattgctgga
    78061 aggacgtcag gcgtaatcac tccttttacg tctaatcagc aggcaatctt tctttataaa
    78121 aaaaaagaaa gcagcttcaa cgatcaaacg ccaagtaccc tcgatttaaa aattatattt
    78181 aaataagggt agtgatatga tctaagtaaa atagtgacta ataagcatta ttttatcttg
    78241 actagattta cctaaatcta tatcatctag ttcatataac ttgagtccta aaatacaaag
    78301 attaagctta tctaatcgtt tctattctac cagttcagtt gacaaaaata tacttgacgt
    78361 ggataacctt gatcaaattg aatctattaa atttgattct cttgagcaag gatgtgaaga
    78421 aattaagttc aaatatttag gagtttctgg tgtttataaa ttaataaata aaaatgatcc
    78481 taaccttttt tatattggta gttcaaataa tttatctaga agaatggagg aatataataa
    78541 attaactaaa ggtttacgta aacctcattc ttcttcagaa ttagaaatat ctaaaacttc
    78601 agctttaaat tgaaaattag agtttttata tattactaca cctcaaactt ccttagttta
    78661 tgaacaatat gcaatcctta aatttaaacc tactattaat agcaatttaa gtgtaatccc
    78721 acgaataaat cctcagtgag gtaataattt aaataatgct attgcaacaa ttgaaaaatt
    78781 attatcgtta tttactgaag gttccgaagg atataataga ataaatgtat tccttaaaac
    78841 ttttaaatta gctaatggtt tagattatac gcctgaagat gcagataata aatattattg
    78901 ctttttagtt tttgtatata atattacttc acctcacggg cgtcctgttg tttattcttc
    78961 aattaataga gctttaaagg gattacagat tagtcatagt actttattaa attacattaa
    79021 taataaatat ctttttaatt ctaatcttgt cttatctttt gaatctttag ttgaagaaga
    79081 ttttgcagaa tatcaagaaa gacccacagg ggatagtcaa ctccgtaaac atattgttgt
    79141 ctacaatcaa gataatgaaa gagtagcgga atttaaatct ggtagagaaa tggctagata
    79201 tttccaaatt gatggaaaag tagctagatt agctatagcc aagggtgagt atttggactt
    79261 tttactggta tctaaagatg tttcttttag acaaacaatt tatgtatttg acagtgacac
    79321 taaagaaatt ttagctaagt ttcttggtgt gtcaaaagct ttaaaatatg ctaaagttaa
    79381 tttttataca ttaaaaagtt taattgaaaa aggaaattct tataacggta aaatatatag
    79441 ttataaagat aaaatttaac caaatgcgta cgcctatcat aaaatgcaac atttcttagg
    79501 tttacaagga atgcctagaa gaattagtga ttatcctgat gcttttgcag gttgaaattt
    79561 aataagtagt ataggttcta tagtaagtgt aatagctgca tgattattct tatatattgt
    79621 atattcacaa ttagtagaag gaaaagtggc ttctagaaat ccttgattaa ctccaggatt
    79681 ctacacagac gtattacaag ctaatttaaa tagaagctac actagtttag agtgaggatt
    79741 atcaagccca ccaaaacctc atgcatttgt aagtctacct ttacaaagct aaaatcagta
    79801 cgtagtacgc cgtacgccta tttatatcta gcttttcata acaaagtagt aaccatattc
    79861 ccggcgaata tccccacttc gtcgggatta gacgaataaa aaaaaatata tttttttaga
    79921 gcggacttcg ttcgcgccgc cagacgaagt ctagcgccat attccctccg ggaattcggg
    79981 aattaggggg aggctagcga agttagcctc cctgcctact cgctgggtat attaacgcta
    80041 catagtacgt ataatattcc tagctttata tagcttgcta attagttgta tagcctgctt
    80101 ttcgtattac ctaattcccg aattcccgaa ttaggataca cttcgttagg ggtacacttc
    80161 gttagggaat cgggcaaggc cgattcctcg tatacatgaa aagctagatt taagtctcat
    80221 tagctcaatg gcagagcaga atacttctaa tatttagatc ttagttcgag tctaagatga
    80281 gataggtata gagaaatcta tattataaag ataataagta gtctattaaa tcaataaaga
    80341 aaattttttt atcggctatt tttgcttcta gatcataata tttaatatct agcttagctg
    80401 gcttagctaa agctataaag ctaaagcacg aattatagaa ggagggtacg acttcgtata
    80461 aataggagta cgcttagata taaaaaaaaa tagccagcta aagctactct tttgtgtgcg
    80521 cgtaggctgg gactattcgt ggagagcatc ttcgccctcg agtaaggggt cggtagtcct
    80581 acggaccagc aagctcgatt cgttccacgg aagaatgcca ccctattttt ttttactagt
    80641 attccctcct gatccctagc ttgcgtagca agctcgggat atggatggga gagacttcgt
    80701 ctacgcaagc tcgcctagaa caaagttcct ccttgccata aactaaacgt attagattat
    80761 tctataaata gtttaatata tagtatataa gagctagcta gaacgaagtc cgctcttata
    80821 tactttttat ttacctacga gtgacgcgtt gtgcacgtat tataattaaa ttacaacaat
    80881 aaaaaatatg aaggcaaaag ccctaaaatt aattaatctt ttaacatata aagatataga
    80941 tatacctaga cctcatgtct ttgtgaatct tccgttaaaa agtacggttt caccggtaga
    81001 gcttacagat ataactttaa agattaatga actattacct caactttctg attttataag
    81061 tcaatttcac agtatcatct tgactaataa tataaatgtt ataacagatg caggcggtaa
    81121 tatgtcatta gatgttcctg gtactatgtc ggacactgat gcagataaat ttagtagaag
    81181 aataagtatt attgatcgtt taataacaac acgtggtcaa gaaataaatg atttattaca
    81241 gaaaggatta gaaatagaag gtaaattaaa gaaagaaaat gttaactata cttcgcaaat
    81301 attagataaa gtcaatgaat ttaagagatt aaatgcttct tataaacatt aatagctcta
    81361 actttagctt tattcttctg ttatttatct agtagacgaa gtctagagct acgccctaga
    81421 ctattccatc cttcggagga attagcaagc tctagacttc gtctactcct ccccctaatt
    81481 cccgaattcc cgaattccct aattccctat tccctattcc cggcagctac gcagccggga
    81541 atagggaatc gggaatcggg aatggggaat cgggaatcgg gaatatggct actgcttcgt
    81601 acactaattt agtattatta atattataag attaaacaaa acaaaataaa acatagctag
    81661 cttactatat ttatgcttag cttatttcta gtttgatatt tcagagctcg cgcccccccc
    81721 ttcggcggga tcagaaatta gcaagctcta tttagggacg agcatgcgcc gtattttcga
    81781 gcttgcggat cccgagcttc gcccccggag ggagagactt cgtctacagc aagctcggga
    81841 tatggatatg aaaatcgcca acggcgctag ctcgcaatct agaaaaattt ttagtggttt
    81901 ctgactccta atcccggagg gatattgagc cggaattagg ggaggggtaa tattcgttac
    81961 acggagagac ttcgtctacg caagctctaa aataaataac tttattttag agcttgcgga
    82021 tccctgcgta gctgggatat tactccttcc tgcctcctac tagctataga aatcagccta
    82081 gtgagttagc acacattaac aaagaaagat gtagtgcttc cttcggagca ctagcaaata
    82141 aaaaaaaaat gaattattct cctactatta tttcaataat tgaaaatata atattaatgt
    82201 tacccgcttt attagtggta gcttatgtaa ctgtagcgga aagaaaaact atggcaagta
    82261 tgcaaagaag acttggtcct aacgcagtag gattaaaacc cgtttagtcc cccttatttt
    82321 taactaaatt aaggtaaaca gaggatgaat ttcaagaaaa gctgttaagc taacttgaag
    82381 cgaagcttat tattactaat aagaacgttc aacgactaaa gagtattttt atataaatac
    82441 ttcagtattc tccttctaat ttaatttgta atagtatgac agaaatacga gcttgctaat
    82501 cccgcaggga tactcattat aaaaaaaaat tagaagaaaa catagtctga accatcttgt
    82561 gagagatgga ttaagagtaa aatctttata acacaattga ttacggtctt ttacaggcat
    82621 ttgcagatgc tttaaaatta atcttaaaag aatatgtagc tcctacacaa gctaatttaa
    82681 tactattttt cttaggacct atagtgacat taatatttgc tttattaggt tatgcagtta
    82741 ttccttacgg tcctggacta tcattagggg atatggaatt aggaatattg tatatgttag
    82801 ctgtttcagg tttagctact tatggaattt tattagccgg gtgaagtgct aatagtaagt
    82861 atgctttctt aggatcttta agaagtacag ctcaattaat tagttatgaa ttagtgttaa
    82921 gttctgtatt attaataata ataatgataa caaatagctt aaatttaaat ataaatgtac
    82981 aattccaaaa aatagtatga ttagctttac ctctattctg tatattaata atattcttta
    83041 taggttctgt ggcagagact aatcgtgcac catttgattt agcagaggct atttaaccag
    83101 atttggcctc tttaaagatc acaaattgct ggaatttctt aattaagaga atcagcaggt
    83161 aatcaactta agttgaatct tcagagacta gatgtgatca tttaatatcg agcaagctcg
    83221 atattaaata aggtatagtc cagacttata tgaaaatata agattaataa attcaaaatt
    83281 attaccctct agagttaaat ctccggaggc aatatgtatg tgtaactaca ctaataaata
    83341 tttattttct agccagcaag gcggaaccct taaaataacc aaaagatttt actcagacgc
    83401 aagttcgcct tcaattaata taccaacagt aaaccctacc cctgtactag ttataagaac
    83461 cttgcacgat aaaggttacg tagattctta taaagaaatt ctaaagaata aggggggtat
    83521 ttactccttt attaatactg ttaatggtaa acaatatatt ggaagcgcta aagattttta
    83581 tattagactt aatgaacatt taaacaataa aaagtcgaat ttaagagctt gctgagtccg
    83641 aaggactata caaaaagctt ttgacaaata tggattagat aagttcaatt gaattattta
    83701 tgaatatttt agctatgaga ctaaaatatt aagtaatgaa agtttaactg aattaggggc
    83761 ttcgcctact agttacataa aagcgttgga tttttctact ctttataata tgaaaagaga
    83821 agcttcaagt atgttaggtt ataaacatac ggatgaggct atacagaaaa tgattgaacg
    83881 ctataaagat aaaactaatc atcctatgtt tggtaaaagt catagcaaaa aagtattaga
    83941 attaataagt aaacccggtg agttaaatcc tatgtttggt agaatacata gtgatgaaac
    84001 taaaaaatta atggcaaaaa aaagaaataa atattcaaat ggtgtaggaa tcttcgattt
    84061 agaagataat ctaatcaaaa aatttgataa taatgtagaa ttagctaatt atttaaatat
    84121 atctaaagta actgtagtag tcctacggac tcagcaagct atgtatttaa ataatgaact
    84181 aatctataaa aacatgtaca tatttaaacc tataaattaa taattttgag tataaggaat
    84241 ctgaattggt aagtggattt atgacagaac acgctgcagt aatatttgtc tttttcttct
    84301 tagctgaata tgctagtatt gtattaatgt gtatatttac tagtatttta tttttaggtg
    84361 gttatttatt agaatttgac attgtatatt gatttgactt attaaattat atatatgcat
    84421 atattttcga tataaactga attacatctt tagaatattt taaattaaga ggaattttga
    84481 ctagttcttc tgtagatggc tttttacata gtataacttt aggtataaaa agctcaataa
    84541 tggtatttat atttatctgg gtaagagctt cattccctag aatacgtttt gaccagttaa
    84601 tgtcattctg ttgaactgtg ttattaccta ttttatttgc ttttataata ttaattcctt
    84661 gtttattata tatattcgga ataactgtag taaatgtgaa catgttttag taattttagt
    84721 aattttagag cctgctgatt cccgccttcg gcgggaataa cgtagaaaaa aatactgcat
    84781 agtcctccgg actcaagaag aatatagtcc tccggactca gcaaacacat agagttaatc
    84841 catattcccg attcccggcg tagcctccca ctgggtggca ttcttcaggg gggggcgaag
    84901 ctcgggaata tggatggtat tatatataag cgttctacca atattattgt ttgctaggct
    84961 attcccgatt cccgatccca tattcccgag cttcgccccc tagtcctacg gaccagcaag
    85021 ctcggggggc gaagctcggg aatatggata agtgcatagc agcaagctaa ggcaggaata
    85081 gtggaggtag aacaagcagc tactgctgta ttaactcttt atgataaaga gtatcaatag
    85141 catactcttt atcataaagg ccatgagaca catgtatata ggcggacata gtaaattatt
    85201 tgaagagcaa taaatatcaa tcttcaacat atgttattat cctcgttaat tattacacct
    85261 ctactaggga caatggttgt agctagttca ggatcatata aaaattcaga gttatttact
    85321 aaaacgattg cgcttactac tagtgttata aatttaatta tatcattagt tatgtttatt
    85381 ttatttaata acagtactaa tcaatttcaa tttgtacaag aacactacaa tgtacaacta
    85441 ttcgacattt acttgggtgt agatggtatc tctatatatt ttatattatt gactacaata
    85501 ataatgccta tagcattatt atctaattga gattctataa aagaaaatgt aaaatcttat
    85561 ttaataatta tgttattatt agaaacatta ttattagcag tttttatgag cttagacata
    85621 atgtcattct atatattctt tgaatctata ttacctcctt tatttatatt aataggttta
    85681 tatggatcag ataataaagt aagtgcgagc tactatttat ttttatatac gctgtgaggt
    85741 tctttgtttt tactactgtc gattttaagt acatcttcta taatgggtag tacagatttt
    85801 gatactttat ttaaactaaa ttttgaatat aaaactcaaa tattcttatt tataggaata
    85861 tttatatcat ttgctgtaaa aactcctaca atatttttaa acaattgatt attaaaagct
    85921 cacgttgaat ctcctttagg tggaagtatt gtattagccg caatagtatt aaaattaagt
    85981 ctatacggtg tatttagatt aatattacct atattaccta aagcttcttt agattatact
    86041 tttgttgtat ttactatagc ggtaattaca attatatatg ctagttttag tacactaaga
    86101 acaacagatg taaaagaact aatagcatat agttcagtct gtcacgcttc agtttattta
    86161 ataggagtat ttagtaatac tatgcaagga ttagaaggaa gtgtgatatt aggtttagcc
    86221 catgggtttg tgtcaagtgg tttatttata tgtgcaggtg gaatattata cgatagaaca
    86281 ggtactagac ttatatattt ttatagagga attactcaat taatgcctat atttgctata
    86341 ttattcttta tattagcttt aggtaattgt ggtgctccat taactttaaa ttttgtaggt
    86401 gaatttatgt cactttatag tataatagaa agattacctg tattaggtgt tttcgcttgt
    86461 tcttctgtag tattttctgc agcctacact atatatatgt ttaatagaat atctttcgga
    86521 ggttctttca ctagatttat agaagaaagt atatacgatg taaataaaag agaatttatt
    86581 ttattattta tattagtatt atttacagtt gtattgggtg tatatccttc tttaatttta
    86641 aacgtattag attattctat gaatagttta atatatagta tataaggtta gctttagcaa
    86701 acctatagcc aagctagcta gaacgaagtc cgctcttata tactttttat ttacctacga
    86761 gtgacgcgtt gtgcacgtat tataattatc ataatcaaaa ttaatatgcc acaattagta
    86821 cctttttatt atatgaatga agtagtattt gcttttgcta taatagtatt tattctatac
    86881 gtattatcta aatacatatt accaagaata gtgcgtttat tcttatcacg tatgtttatt
    86941 aataaaatat aatatatatt aaggggagga gggcgctagc tcttcataga aggctataca
    87001 tatctcgctc ttagctagct tacagctaaa gctaaaagct agcaagctca tacctatttt
    87061 gccaatattt agctttttaa agatttatat attatagtag taataatact actagatgtt
    87121 ttctatagaa aaacaaaatt tattctttgc gcaagctaaa gaaataagaa gtcctttaga
    87181 tcaatttgaa ataagagaca tattaaattt agaagtttta ggtggtaact tacatctatc
    87241 tttaactaac ataggattat atttaacaat aggagcttta attatattag ttttaagtat
    87301 agtttcaact aactataata aattagttag taataactga tcaatagctc aagaatcatt
    87361 atacgtaact atacataata tagttacaaa tcaaataaac cctaaaaatg gtcaaattta
    87421 tttcccattt atatatactt tatttatatt tatattaata aataatttaa tgggtatggt
    87481 taacaggagc ctttatattt tatcattatt tatctcaaac atgtttgaag tatcaggatt
    87541 acatagtaaa cctatatttc aagtacaatc atattcttct cttaactctg actctcagcc
    87601 agatacacaa ataaacatat ctaaggatag tcctagatat agttttaaca ataaaaacac
    87661 cttctacctt aatcctgatt atcttacagg gtttgtagat ggagaaggtt gtttctcgct
    87721 ttctatattt aaaaaagaca gaagcttaac tggttgacaa gttaagccta tctttagtat
    87781 atctttacat aataaagata ttaaattatt agaagctatt caaagaactt ttaaaacagg
    87841 aaagatctat aaacatggag ttgattctat gcaatatcgt gtaagttctt taaagaattt
    87901 acaaataatc acagatcatt ttgatagtta tcctttaata tctcaaaaga gagctgatta
    87961 tcttttattt aagcaagcta tagctataat aaagaataaa gagcatttat ctctaaaggg
    88021 tatattgaag ttagtaggaa ttaaagcttc attaaactga ggtctatcag ataagtttaa
    88081 agagagtttc cctactgcaa aagcagtagt gagaccttca gtaagatata acactttaaa
    88141 tgttaagatt aaaaacttaa attgaattag aggatttata gacgctgaag gaagtttcca
    88201 agttataact caaaataata gaaatgttag tttaagattt tcattgactc aacatattaa
    88261 agatgaagag ttgttaaagg atataactac ttatctaaac tgtggtagat attacaaatc
    88321 accaggacgt gatgaaggtc aatacttagt aacaatcttt tcagatataa atgataagct
    88381 aatacctttc ttaaacgaat atccattatt aggtattaaa caatatgatt acttagattt
    88441 tgcacaaata gccgaactaa taaaatctaa agcccattta acggatgaag gattagaaaa
    88501 gataaagtta attcaaagta atatgaatag aaagagaata acaatagaag aatagataaa
    88561 tgtttagata attctaatat catagataaa taataataat aataaaatat aataaatttc
    88621 actatatgct ggaaacttct aatgccttta ggtaccaata ctggtgaaaa tcttaaagga
    88681 tgaaacaatg aactatcagc aggaaaccaa aataacaagc gataaaaaaa aataggcgta
    88741 tccccacttc gtcgggatag acgaagtctc agcaggctag gcaaagctgc tctatttatt
    88801 ttttttttct gcctcgttat gagtaggatc ctcagagact acgtgtgaaa gatcacttaa
    88861 cacagtttta aaataacaac taagtgatta agatatagtc caccgcggta agtctataag
    88921 acttactgta ttgtccatac agctttgctt ctacagccca ttttgcgtta acatttgctc
    88981 ttagtttcac aatagtatta ggtgcaacta tattaggatt ccaaaaacat ggtttaaaat
    89041 tcttttcttt attagtacct gctggttgtc ctttagcact tttaccttta ttagtgacta
    89101 tcgagttcat atcatatcta gcgagaaacg tttcattagg tcttagatta gccgcgaata
    89161 tcactgcggg acatatgcta ttaagcatct tgagtgggtt tgtttataat ataatgaatt
    89221 caggatttat cttctttatt ttaggattaa tacctttatt atttattata gcattctcag
    89281 gtcttgaatt agctatagcc tttatccaag cgcaagtgtt cgtggtatta tcaagttctt
    89341 atataaaaga cggattagat ttacattaag ctgtacgagt ttagtataag aaaaatatca
    89401 atgtatttag catagcagtt tattaaatta aattgtgagg gtgggatgga tttgttactt
    89461 cgtaacaagg ggcataaata taaaatatca tctttaaagg tgtaaatacc ttgccagaaa
    89521 tgtatcttta ggtcttagat tagcagctgg tcacatgtta ttaagcatat taagtggttt
    89581 tgtttataat ataatgaatt ctggttttat attcttcatt ttaggattaa tacctttatt
    89641 atttattata gccttttcag gtttagagtt agcaatagcc ttcatccagg cgcaggtgtt
    89701 cgtggtacta tctagttctt atataaaaga cggattagat ttacattaat atttgtagcg
    89761 atagacgaag tctctcccta tccgaaggat atgctggcta ggctgatttc gaagaaatat
    89821 gcctatataa aaaaaaagat aaaaatttag tattttcgag cttgcgctag gcttgcgtac
    89881 cgaaggatat gaaaatctgc aagcaagctc ttacgagctt gctgattccc ggctacgtcg
    89941 ggaataggaa atcgcgcaag ctcttccgat tcccgctggg aataggaaat cgcgctagct
    90001 cgagacttcg tctaccgtag ggtgagactt cgtctacgca agctctctat aaaaaaaaaa
    90061 tatatttttt tttttactcg ttcgccccct ccgaaaatac cagaggaggg aacttcgttc
    90121 gggctaaaaa tatcgaagaa agagtaggca ggagttccaa aagctccact agactattcc
    90181 tacgaatatt tttagtagtc ctacggactc agcaagctag agcttgctag tactaatccg
    90241 gctccgccgg atatgtacta cgaaaaaaat ccagcaataa aaaaaataaa gaactttatt
    90301 ttttttattt ttactagact tcgtctactc gccccccagg ggctattcgt tattagtact
    90361 aagtgtttat attgaggaaa gttataagaa caataacaat ttatcctgaa ggcgctattc
    90421 gtttcaggaa ttagcaccca ggaaattaat aaaagttata tgatgtatag gaagaaaata
    90481 atacaaaatt atttatataa tttatatgaa aaaccgcgag caactagcat tttatagaaa
    90541 attatctgtt ttagtaaaat tcacagtaaa tagcttatat gtttttacct tagtcaatgg
    90601 atttagatcc attagtgata tatgaatagt tctatatccg aaaaaaaagt aaaagtaaaa
    90661 gttgagtttg gtgatggctc tgattgaatg ctgtccaagt gcttgacaca tgctaatcgt
    90721 acgttttaat tgataaatta aaaagtggtg tacaggtgag tataatgata ttcttcgccg
    90781 gccttaaagt ggaggtaaat ccttcataat aaataaagga aacatataat aaaaaaaaat
    90841 tagggtatag acaaggacaa gtgttgaggg ggggaaaccc tcagcaagtt gactccctta
    90901 tatatttttt tttgctcttt tttttctgct ttaagaggat aataaatatc ttcgagatag
    90961 gtagtagtta aggtgatgac ttaactagcc ttaaactctc gtagtcgaat ctgaaaggtt
    91021 gatcgaccac attgggtctg aaaaaacccc aatgcaagtt agtacagcag tgaggaatct
    91081 tggtcaatgg cctaacggct gaactggcaa cttggagaag tggcaagtct tccagtatgg
    91141 ggagcaaaca gctatgggtc aagcccgata cctttaagag aagtcttatt gtgagggcga
    91201 gttgtataac accatagggc tggccgtccc atatgaaaag attttattag aattgaatga
    91261 aactttgttt atatattgat aatgacagta tatatatcgt gtcttgacta attgcgtgcc
    91321 agcagtcgcg gtaatacgta agagactagt gttattcatc ttaattaggt ttaaagggta
    91381 cccagacggt ctatatagct tataaaatgt tagtataaga ctagagtttt atgtaagagg
    91441 gcagtacttg aggaggagag atgaaatttc gtgataccaa agggactctg taaaggcgaa
    91501 ggcagccctc tatgtaaaaa ctgacgttga aggacgaagg cacagagaac aaacaggatt
    91561 agatacccaa gtagtctttg cagtaaatga tgaatgccat aggttagatc tatatttcta
    91621 ttataataat acatttctat tatttattat aaaacgcatt ccttatatag cttcgcgcta
    91681 taatatattt tatatatagt gcagcagaaa tttttgtatc tggtctataa atgaaagtgt
    91741 aagcatttca cctcaagagt aatgtggcaa cgcaggaact gaaatcacta gaccgtttct
    91801 gacaccagta gtgaagtatg ttgtttaatt cgatgatcca cgaaaaacct taccacaatt
    91861 tgaataattt tattacagga gttgcacggc tgtttccagt taatgttgtg aaactgtggt
    91921 ttccatgaaa ttaacgtaat ccctggcttt atttttttta tttacgataa agcattcagt
    91981 cctggaaatt tggaaagaaa aaggggacaa agacaagtca tcatggcctt gatattgtgg
    92041 gctatagacg tgccacatat acctaaacaa agagatgcga aaatgtgaat ttaagctaat
    92101 ctcaaaaaat aggatataaa ttttaaggat tgtagtctga aattcgacta tatgaataag
    92161 taattactag taatcgtgaa tcaccatgtc acggtgaata gaccttggat tggtactaac
    92221 cactcgtcac atgctgaaag gggcatgcgc aataagtttg ctttcttagt aacaagtaaa
    92281 aaaaacaaat aggttttata tattctttta ttgggaatct tcgtatgcgt ggctctaatt
    92341 agtgttaagt cgaaatacgg ttcgggtagt ggaagttgcc cgggattaat taatattaac
    92401 cataaatata tataatataa gcgcaagcat gaaaaaaaaa tctctttttt ttttccgagc
    92461 tagcgcctat ataaaggagg gttcctttat tggtaagaag ggttgagctg taaactcaat
    92521 agctattgct tttaagagtt cgaatctctt gtctcctaga attagtaact taattaggta
    92581 aaggacttcc ttgtcacgga agtagatgtc ggttcgattc tgatctaatt cgtatagtag
    92641 catacatagc atacatagca gctagcttgc ttttatagag aagtgctagc ttttagcttg
    92701 cactattact gcgaggcaaa cgagaggtaa ggctagcttc gctagccctt tcggagctaa
    92761 tgcaggaaaa gtttccatag gtagggtaag atatttgcta agtattatgt tttatacatt
    92821 taggtgttcg aatcacctct tttccgtagt ctccatgcga gcttcgctcg tatatgggct
    92881 agcgaagcta gcctctttat ttttttttat tgcttgagcc tctatagctc aacggtagag
    92941 cataatactg ttaatattat gatagatgtt cgattcatct taggggcttt taacttgtgt
    93001 acaaaactac aagatttata atatataata tatatgacaa atttaataag aagtaatttt
    93061 caggatcatc cattccattt agtgtcacca tctccttgac cactgtatac aagtattgct
    93121 ttatttacag taacagtgaa tggagcatta tcaatgcact tatttagcaa cagctatata
    93181 gtgttttact tatcattaat tacattagta gcatctatgg ctttctgatt tagagatata
    93241 atagcagagg gtaaacttaa attaaatact atagtccttc ggactcagca agctctaaat
    93301 tattatttga atattgcaca aaaaattcct tctatccatt tagaagaggc tttatataca
    93361 tatagaaata aaaacaatac tacaattttc actaataata ataacttagg ttattattta
    93421 gcaggtcttt tagaaggaga cggttccatt tctcttcctt cgaccaatac tggagttaca
    93481 agtttaaata gagtacttaa tcctagaata gtatttactt cccatattaa taatataggt
    93541 atgtattcat ttatacaatc agaattaggt aatataggac gttttcaagg cgctagctct
    93601 tcaggagaaa atattcttcg ttatattatt ggagatatag aaagtattat tctttttata
    93661 aatttagtac acggaaaact tagaacacca aaaaaccaga gatttaatga tttaatcaat
    93721 tttatgaaca ataaatatga tttaaatata tcggaaagtt tattagataa ttctagcttt
    93781 acagataata gttgattctc cggttttagt gaagcagatg gacatttcgg aattaaatat
    93841 gtagggggca gagcttgcgc agcgattttc gcggctccta atcccgcagg gatatcgacg
    93901 aaaatacgta aacctaaatc tgaaacccgt aaaagatctg taagtgaaaa tatttctttg
    93961 aaatttagat tagatcaacg tttatatgat aaagctacat caacctcgat gaaacctttt
    94021 atggaaaatt tagctttatt tcttaatgct aatttaaaaa catataaaaa taataccaat
    94081 tcggaagtat tatcagttag tatacaatct ataaaaaatg taagttttct tatagattat
    94141 tttaataaat ttcctttaat aggagataaa cttactgatt ttaaaaagtg agaaatagta
    94201 tataatatga taatacttaa acaacatctt actgaagaag gtagattgaa aataaaaaat
    94261 ctattggtta aatagagctc tagacttcgt ctagccttaa taataataat ttaatgtata
    94321 tgtgctctct ttaaatttaa caaattgctg gaaaatccta aaattaggct aatcagcagg
    94381 aaactaaaag acggataaat atcttttagg gtcttcagag actagacatt aaaaattaat
    94441 gcgttagtat tccctacccc ctacggggct taagggagag acttctcctt agcctgcgta
    94501 cccgagactt ctaatttcga ataaatatgt atttcatatc ccttacggga tcagaaatta
    94561 gtatttcata tcccttacgg gatcagaaat tagaagtggg tccgcctggg atatgtccag
    94621 gcggacccac cactccgtcg tcggcggaga gtacacttcg ttaggggact acagcaagct
    94681 ctccttttag gaatactaac ccattaatta aggtatagtc caaaaaatat agaaatatat
    94741 ttataatatc tatcgacata tttaggaaat catacattat cagtgcaaaa aggattaaat
    94801 ctaggagtaa tactatttat agtatctgaa ggtttatttt ttgtagctat cttttgagca
    94861 ttcttccata gacaaaatgc attgtggata agaaccaaac tccggggaaa ccctaaagct
    94921 ctaataacta agctatctgt cgaaagactt atagtggcct cattaaggac tgagggtata
    94981 gtaacatcat tagagattat tggcttaagc caatgaatgg gctatcgcgg atctaaatca
    95041 gatagtttta tatctgtaaa agagcaacga gcagacggtt cttcaatatt ttctaaatat
    95101 tgtaaggtgt gctctgagag ccagggaaac ttggttttta tacatcaaca aaaagatgtt
    95161 aatactgtta tatctactac tactcataga gtacgtagta gatatacaaa aaatattcta
    95221 tgtgctagta gcacgaatat cattcaaaaa tctttatttt ctaccaatac ctattcccaa
    95281 ttcccacagg gaattaggga atcggcattt aatacttcac ctttaacatt aaatcctaat
    95341 tatgtaacag ggtttactga tggagaagga tgtttttttg tagggattaa tcaagacgta
    95401 aaatttaaaa ctggttacag agtaaaagct acgtttcaaa taggtcttca tgaaaaagat
    95461 ctcgctctgt tggaacaaat aagattattc tttggggtag gtaaagttac taagttggga
    95521 gcagaatctg ttcaatacag agtatcaggt ctagatgatt taaatactat tatttatcat
    95581 tttgataact accctttact aactcgtaaa cattctgatt atatcttctt taaagaagtt
    95641 ataaatttaa tgaaacaagg taaacatctt actttagaag gtttaaacag gatagtatcc
    95701 attaaatcta cactaaataa tggtgaatta tctgactctt taaatttagc ctttccaaat
    95761 ttaaaaccag ctttgagatc agaagtccca agtagagata tgcaagattt acactgatta
    95821 gctggtttta ctgatgctga aggatgtttc ttcatagcat taaagaaatc accagcgtct
    95881 aaactaggtg aaactgcctg attaaggttt attttaactc aacatagtag agataaagaa
    95941 cttttggaaa gtttaataca aactttgaat tgtggtagat acatagttaa accagactgt
    96001 ggtgagttta tagttgaaaa gtttacagat gttagggata aaataattcc aatatttgaa
    96061 aagtttaaat tgcgccatgg gggagccaaa tctttaaatt atgaagattt taaaaaggcg
    96121 gcacttctta taggtaataa agctcattta actagagaag ggttagatga aataaagaaa
    96181 ataaaaggta gaatgaataa acaaagaaaa gcagtattaa ataaaggtgt ataaaattta
    96241 aatccatata agtatactta tgttactatg tagcataagt atacaaataa ataaaaaatg
    96301 agtgcattaa cacctactgt agaattagga gctcaatgac cacctatggg tatagaacct
    96361 gtaaacccgt ttgaattacc attacttaat acagtaattt tattatctag tggagcaact
    96421 attacttatg cgcaccactc attaataaaa ggagaaagaa aaggagcttt atatggttct
    96481 atctttacag ttctattagc tttaatattc actttctttc aaggggtaga atatagcgtt
    96541 tcttcattta ctattagtga cggtgtattt ggtacatgtt tcttcttcgg tactgggttc
    96601 catggcttcc acgttattat aggtacaata ttcttatcag tggctttatg aagaatatat
    96661 tcataccatt taacagacca tcatcatctt ggttatgaag ctggaatatt atattgacat
    96721 tttgtagatg tagtttgact attcctatac gtaacaatgt attactgagg aagttagttt
    96781 taatctatag atattaattt aataaaaaaa tatatataat ttattacact tctaatttcg
    96841 aagaaataca gcaagctcga cataagttat atatataaag atttaatggt ataagggggt
    96901 tcgattcccc caagatctta gaattagcta tgtaaaaaca tggctttagt tacaaatcta
    96961 acaacattaa ttgttattct tctttaaaaa atccagatag agcttctgga ctactcatca
    97021 gcaagctcaa aataatttct aatagttgag tagctttagc ttgcgcagca caacgactaa
    97081 aaaggtagat tttctatctt gcaaattttg ttgtatatta tattacatat tatacaaatg
    97141 atatagtcta aacaataatg agaattattg ctaatatttt ttatttgtac acgtcattat
    97201 aggtacaata ttcttatcag tggctttatg aagaatatat tcataccatt taacagacca
    97261 tcatcatctt ggttatgaag ctggaatatt ctactgacat ttcgttgatg tagtttgact
    97321 tttcttatac gtatctatgt attattgagg ttcttaattt attatactgg agggactatc
    97381 cagaagaatg ccccccactt cgttgggata gacgaagtct cagcaggcta aggataagct
    97441 actagaaaaa aaatgtcttt ttttttactg ctgctgagac ttcgtctatc caaggaggct
    97501 agcttcgcta gggagaggct ctcccacata tttacagccg ataagtttaa gtcttaatta
    97561 aggcggtaat ctattttata tagataaatt tgataaaata ttcttctgga ctactcatca
    97621 gcaagctcga gacttcgtct accagaaaaa aaaaataaag ggataggctt cgccgcttcc
    97681 ttattttttt tttactgctc gagacttcgt ctacgcagga gcaagctcca ggattagcac
    97741 tagcaagata taattttatt gctatcctaa atattaggtt aatataagta taaaaaatac
    97801 aatgtattat caacttctag ctacacctga gattttctcg aatggatatt taacaggatc
    97861 cttagatata attagcataa cagctttatt atgtggtatt ttaataataa ttaataaaaa
    97921 ccctattgtt tcagtaatat ttctaatagg tttatttgca aatatatcag tatatttaat
    97981 attaataggt cttacattta taggtttatc ttatttaatt gtttatattg gggcagtttc
    98041 aatattattt ttatttatat taatgttaat aaatataaga acaagtgaat tacaaagtaa
    98101 taatagaaat agtgtatctt taggtttatt tattacaatc ctggcaaatt ttactatatt
    98161 ccaaatacta ccttattaca tggcgatatt aaataattac agtagtaaat taaatactat
    98221 actatattat ttaccttgaa ataaatttag cgatatttta aattatatta ataaaaacat
    98281 agacattaca aatgcgaata ttatgtttgt atcaagtaat agttgagata ataatatggc
    98341 tgaaacaggg catacagcaa ctatagggca tatattatat acaagtcaca atatgtgaat
    98401 atttatggct agttttatat tattattagc gatgactggt gctataataa ttactattaa
    98461 aaacgagaag gcgattcagt agtattccat atccctttgg ttagacgaag tctcagcgag
    98521 ctaaggaatc agcaagctcc gacccctgcc aagcagcatt gcacaaaatt actatcctcc
    98581 ggattaggcg atacttcgtc tacgccgact taataaaaga ttaagtattt catagcaagc
    98641 tctattccct gaccccctac gggggtaggg aattagagcc tgctgtagac gaagtctctc
    98701 cctatttctt cgaaattaga gcttgcatat ttcagagctc gcgccccccc cttcggcggg
    98761 atcagaaatc agtacacttc gttagggaat aagtagtatt tcatagcagt attttttctg
    98821 tgcttctgtg cgaagcatac agaaaaaaat tactaaaata ctgcatatcc ctacgggatc
    98881 agaaatcagc gatggacttc gttctagcga agctagccct agtaaaaaat tcatccgctt
    98941 tcggtattgc ctattccctc cgaaggatgg gataaaaaaa aaatatattt ttttttatcc
    99001 cggagggaat aggcaatacc ctctagcaag ctaatagcag gaaacggata aagaaaaatt
    99061 agttcaatgg tagagcgatt gttttacaca caataagttg aaggttcaaa tccttcattt
    99121 ttcagtatta agggttagag gagcagcaga gcttgcgcca ctaatccgag ggtgagagga
    99181 agaaagttcc tctcacttaa gaggaacgcc agctgagcga gttggctgat tataccctat
    99241 aagattcctt aacttaaacg gtagagtgca tttttgataa gaatgatatc agcgttcgat
    99301 tcgctgagga attaaagaga attggccgag tggtttaagg cggtaagctt gagtcttatt
    99361 aggttatatt ctagccgcat ccgttcaaat cggatattct ctgaagagtg tagtttaatt
    99421 ggcaaaatag gaagcttcaa ccttcaaatt cttggttcaa gtccaagtac tcttgttttt
    99481 ttacggatta gggccggctt gggtaggcac ttcgtttggg acgaagacta gttatgttcg
    99541 aatcataata atccgatgaa ttttagaagt attagagata aaaaaataaa taaatttgtg
    99601 ggttcggtaa aaaaaaataa agttctttat tttttttatt gcgcccacta catataagca
    99661 agcatcgtgc tagctaaa
//
