# Supplementary material for: First steps towards mitochondrial pan-genomics: detailed analysis of Fusarium graminearum mitogenomes
Source: PeerJ. 2018 Dec 19;6:e5963. doi: 10.7717/peerj.5963 (PMC6304159; doi:10.7717/peerj.5963)
Supplement: Supplemental Information 2 — Sequence data for BK010538–BK010547 [file peerj-06-5963-s004.zip › BK010544.gb]

LOCUS       BK010544               96199 bp    DNA     circular PLN 04-JUN-2018
DEFINITION  Fusarium graminearum strain INRA-171 mitochondrion, complete
            genome.
ACCESSION   
VERSION
DBLINK      BioProject: PRJNA295638
            BioSample: SRS1096141
            Sequence Read Archive: SRR2544632
KEYWORDS    TPA:assembly.
SOURCE      mitochondrion Fusarium graminearum (Gibberella zeae)
  ORGANISM  Fusarium graminearum
            Eukaryota; Fungi; Dikarya; Ascomycota; Pezizomycotina;
            Sordariomycetes; Hypocreomycetidae; Hypocreales; Nectriaceae;
            Fusarium.
REFERENCE   1  (bases 1 to 96199)
  AUTHORS   Brankovics,B., Zhang,H., van Diepeningen,A.D., van der Lee,T.A.,
            Waalwijk,C. and de Hoog,G.S.
  TITLE     GRAbB: Selective Assembly of Genomic Regions, a New Niche for
            Genomic Research
  JOURNAL   PLoS Comput. Biol. 12 (6), e1004753 (2016)
   PUBMED   27308864
  REMARK    Publication Status: Online-Only
REFERENCE   2  (bases 1 to 96199)
  AUTHORS   Brankovics,B., Kulik,T., Sawicki,J., Wolosz,K., Zhang,H., de
            Hoog,G.S., van der Lee,T.A.J., Waalwijk,C. and van Diepeningen,A.D.
  TITLE     First steps towards mitochondrial pan-genomics: Detailed analysis
            of Fusarium graminearum mitogenomes
  JOURNAL   Unpublished
REFERENCE   3  (bases 1 to 96199)
  AUTHORS   Brankovics,B., Kulik,T., Sawicki,J., Wolosz,K., Zhang,H., de
            Hoog,G.S., van der Lee,T.A.J., Waalwijk,C. and van Diepeningen,A.D.
  TITLE     Direct Submission
  JOURNAL   Submitted (30-MAY-2018) B.U. Biointeractions & Plant Health,
            Wageningen Plant Research, Droevendaalsesteeg 1, Wageningen,
            Gelderland 6708 PB, Netherlands
COMMENT     Bankit Comment: ALT EMAIL:balazs.brankovics@wur.nl.
            Bankit Comment: Submission Title:None.
            THIRD PARTY ANNOTATION DATABASE: This TPA record uses data from
            DDBJ/EMBL/GenBank entry SRR2544632
FEATURES             Location/Qualifiers
     source          1..96199
                     /organism="Fusarium graminearum"
                     /organelle="mitochondrion"
                     /mol_type="genomic DNA"
                     /strain="INRA-171"
                     /db_xref="taxon:5518"
     gene            289..5899
                     /gene="rnl"
     rRNA            join(289..2905,5333..5899)
                     /gene="rnl"
                     /product="16S ribosomal RNA"
     intron          2906..5332
                     /gene="rnl"
                     /note="group IA"
     gene            3476..4957
                     /gene="rps3"
     CDS             3476..4957
                     /gene="rps3"
                     /note="GO IDs: GO:0003735,GO:0005840,GO:0006412;
                     GENE3DG3DSA:3.30.1140.32"
                     /codon_start=1
                     /transl_table=4
                     /product="ribosomal protein S3"
                     /translation="MNKDGNVVFPATPGIVNFQAASSKGGQGKVSSKIYNNNLKQSKT
                     ILLKKKIGDIGITKYLPSFSKEWKNTIYSYNKNTLKNIPVNDLNINKIIKGYFNLYFK
                     DHKYTGSKFILLKRRRNLLRRIHVSNAEIKHTNNKAIITLYTLNREKNVLKKKYLKIN
                     KKISKKLIAKRYFLLYKENIEKIYKILGEYKDQYIFISDIIRKTKFIKYKLEYLNKFI
                     KLKDLYLKKVWGVILNQYARKYLKYLRKYDLLYSLNQYKFNRLVFLPKLSNILNKILG
                     KKIEYNIINLKSVAYHTDLFTNALALKLRKRRINYINSMFSILNRAYLPNINTIKERS
                     IIKGDQKMDLFQSKFKDLKIISNIVFPAMPEGIAGSLAPTSSLSKLLDGTYPSDINNG
                     IMHSSDANKENIHNTIYNSIGYKNMAGIRLEVKGRLTKRYRADRSIYSLKWKGGLKNV
                     DSSFRGLSSVLFRGNSKSNVTYSIAKSKRRIGAFAVKGWIGGK"
     gene            6020..6090
                     /gene="trnT(tgt)"
     tRNA            6020..6090
                     /gene="trnT(tgt)"
                     /product="tRNA-Thr"
                     /anticodon=(pos:6052..6054,aa:Thr,seq:tgt)
     gene            7027..7099
                     /gene="trnE(ttc)"
     tRNA            7027..7099
                     /gene="trnE(ttc)"
                     /product="tRNA-Glu"
                     /anticodon=(pos:7060..7062,aa:Glu,seq:ttc)
     gene            7101..7171
                     /gene="trnM(cat)"
                     /note="copy 1"
     tRNA            7101..7171
                     /gene="trnM(cat)"
                     /product="tRNA-Met"
                     /anticodon=(pos:7133..7135,aa:Met,seq:cat)
     gene            7172..7244
                     /gene="trnM(cat)"
                     /note="copy 2"
     tRNA            7172..7244
                     /gene="trnM(cat)"
                     /product="tRNA-Met"
                     /anticodon=(pos:7205..7207,aa:Met,seq:cat)
     gene            7710..7780
                     /gene="trnG(acc)"
     tRNA            7710..7780
                     /gene="trnG(acc)"
                     /product="tRNA-Gly"
                     /anticodon=(pos:7742..7744,aa:Gly,seq:acc)
     gene            7788..7870
                     /gene="trnL(taa)"
     tRNA            7788..7870
                     /gene="trnL(taa)"
                     /product="tRNA-Leu"
                     /anticodon=(pos:7822..7824,aa:Leu,seq:taa)
     gene            8596..8666
                     /gene="trnG(tcc)"
     tRNA            8596..8666
                     /gene="trnG(tcc)"
                     /product="tRNA-Gly"
                     /anticodon=(pos:8628..8630,aa:Gly,seq:tcc)
     gene            9687..15482
                     /gene="orf1931"
     CDS             9687..15482
                     /gene="orf1931"
                     /codon_start=1
                     /transl_table=4
                     /product="hypothetical protein"
                     /translation="MKKNMNLLLVRLFVRFPWSLHSDPSEGGRLRLSRDLQQYINLRT
                     FINRQKINRLSKNSIELISRYIFNIKLYQFLAVVFIHVAVTSIQIDLNLFLEVLNNLP
                     ENLGSSVGVPELAKNIKLDSNINYILCYSHRSLFGFRTYILMVLILFIIFPILFIIQN
                     YIFIILSILSVILVKALALNFYQKHFQFFYSGLPSHKKVDFREKLVHFITLIINNIGK
                     IIKHLFKMWIISIIIIYIFRYLLATMLLNIDDNNSFITTILILTLPLPMFFYLLNFIV
                     KYLKKESIEDKDYYLYNDYVVKRVNLYRITCTIIVNYLIQNYYSTIIISIIIKGFIVI
                     IITLFTICIIYGILRINKPGWRASHFVSRQSTISCSRVDPLSDGDSGVRASLTKCIPP
                     GERVGINKHEPIPLKSALDLAGSASYIAAFISLTPFLQEACNSGFSKFYFNEGNQRYY
                     EWKGIPFRMPGVVKCGPEPTINIMQVRKTEIALAKAAEEARNLHKVPDTDVGIYYRNL
                     DAAIEKEAAQNLNKEAVAKEGGASLSRYYRNIDETIKKKADYVPVTESVRQGLIKEYK
                     DKLNNSPIVNITWKLKYNEGIQRSQANFTVKPINYFYNTKFYGAVSLVLKGRLLIVNI
                     IRHDLPGCVFMPTYYLQNANVTDSSAKIRDITTTLESKYGIMLPQIGIDKVENRINGL
                     IIFTQAESIDNTSLFRVWRPSSYYMEPELKTVKNYYQEKSQNNLRIREFDTTDSIKFS
                     KDLKKVVGVQGEAIKIANNENFVIHEDRLAARKLAFFENTLDNEYRKLVEFYLTKGQK
                     ANPKDFMIWEEDGSDKSRLKFKDLMYKARSETKSAIQKDEYLLARPKGKEWDLVKFAE
                     RRMSRNDSNNEYMDNDCYYFKTRRDYPINRLLITRNQSHMTYFSMYKEGVAEGYKIRR
                     QMLGELDASINLPLEKSRAELIKKIASKLTRSEFTKFQNIYGVSINRLTFEFFQLKPT
                     DSKYFGINTTSTTFAPILDRNTDYELYSIIDVKNDSVKLPFVFKQGGMSNMTMPTHDY
                     NMLDNRDEVSIRRCMDFIYTNSDGNLTYQSDKDNFSVLAGVDKNYPYQSDMDNFSVVK
                     KKSVGFTKKAVDYKNKNPKSVKYTLDGFNNRFFRGKSISIELPFESIKLLDIIPHEYH
                     QISLGGERVNFDYEGEQRVKSSIPNTLVMKKTRKLNLEFTLLKQVYTTKGSNSKITLR
                     FTPTWPPDPSPNGDIEIPNLILQVANLNNDSTDLNPRTLEAHYVEYDLPSRRPTPSTN
                     LPNETPLHPSGSNEEEEDIYGYSGDEDNNAQNNREVASAVQASEQPPTVESPMELPFE
                     DSFADAPYPYEAESPKDNDNNSGSRKGRTAVASGDQVVEGEEIALISADDMTSEGDLA
                     FSPQFFIPESTPDSISSDNSSPINTQANQGMGEILESNLVNRDEPMQVDGDLYREVMN
                     NAVGEAVMESINPILLLPDLPTSNPEPVDTEDSPLSTEVSPLSMMSDSEFFELERQIA
                     SLKPSYLEADPGEVDGSGQDAADPEAIIISSDDSSSDSGDYGNNYSEASPITSLPGNR
                     AGQMADPEAIIRSSDDSSSEGVPTPPKETDFIARPLNTPVAEVIHDRTGTRLLTVDIH
                     TMLTVIGPPNAPEPRLWSVGNANYYLSMAPDFFYEHYPRGTEVMPPNNYPSQQINVYI
                     PPPMDKLRCESDGRIGEICICRAEFATVVPLVNYPRSSYIEGALFMKSVLSSEPLGDK
                     DLSDGFNLSDRLNFSSNSYTNAYFAPEPTPDTDSISSDNSSPINMQANQEEAGKPEVT
                     LISADDMTSEGDLAFSPQFFIPESTPDSISSDNSSPINTQANQGMGEILESNLVNRDE
                     PMQVDEDLYREVMNNVVGEATMETINPILLLPDLPTSNPEPVDTEDSPLSTEDSPLSM
                     MSDSEFFELEREISKLGKSIGRDKKGQSSYK"
     gene            15539..15610
                     /gene="trnA(tgc)"
     tRNA            15539..15610
                     /gene="trnA(tgc)"
                     /product="tRNA-Ala"
                     /anticodon=(pos:15572..15574,aa:Ala,seq:tgc)
     gene            15909..15981
                     /gene="trnF(gaa)"
     tRNA            15909..15981
                     /gene="trnF(gaa)"
                     /product="tRNA-Phe"
                     /anticodon=(pos:15942..15944,aa:Phe,seq:gaa)
     gene            16329..16401
                     /gene="trnK(ttt)"
     tRNA            16329..16401
                     /gene="trnK(ttt)"
                     /product="tRNA-Lys"
                     /anticodon=(pos:16362..16364,aa:Lys,seq:ttt)
     gene            16846..16928
                     /gene="trnL(tag)"
     tRNA            16846..16928
                     /gene="trnL(tag)"
                     /product="tRNA-Leu"
                     /anticodon=(pos:16879..16881,aa:Leu,seq:tag)
     gene            17250..17321
                     /gene="trnQ(ttg)"
     tRNA            17250..17321
                     /gene="trnQ(ttg)"
                     /product="tRNA-Gln"
                     /anticodon=(pos:17283..17285,aa:Gln,seq:ttg)
     gene            17763..17835
                     /gene="trnH(gtg)"
     tRNA            17763..17835
                     /gene="trnH(gtg)"
                     /product="tRNA-His"
                     /anticodon=(pos:17796..17798,aa:His,seq:gtg)
     gene            18294..18366
                     /gene="trnM(cat)"
                     /note="copy 3"
     tRNA            18294..18366
                     /gene="trnM(cat)"
                     /product="tRNA-Met"
                     /anticodon=(pos:18328..18330,aa:Met,seq:cat)
     gene            18421..26191
                     /gene="nad2"
     CDS             join(18421..18798,20205..20588,22054..22479,24083..24526,
                     26159..26191)
                     /gene="nad2"
                     /codon_start=1
                     /transl_table=4
                     /product="NADH dehydrogenase subunit 2"
                     /translation="MIILSIILVLLSNAVNIRRDISILFNRIAILILIYCILHDISSL
                     AVVTKGVGLHGGLLLMTNITQIFHIFIFLVSILILQLTSFYPRKVWVSEYSSLKDLLL
                     YKFIYYNTKIINKMGEHFKIIEYPLIILFVITGAVLLMSTNDLVSIFLAIELQSYGLY
                     ILSTIYRNSELSTTGGLIYFLLGGLSSCFILLGTSLLYANSGTTNLDGLYIITSISDL
                     STNLWYTPYYINLSLVIFTIGFLFKVSAAPFHFWSPDVYDAIPTIVTTFVAIIAKISI
                     FILLLQLVYYTNSSFSEMSWTFILLISSLFSLIIGTVVGLTQFRIKRLFAYSTISHVG
                     FILLALGISSVESTQAFIFYLTQYSISNLNAFVILIAIGFSLYCYISENKEHEELMDK
                     NNSPIQLVTQLKGYFYINPFLAISLAITIFSFVGVPPLIGFFGKQMVLSAALDKGLIF
                     LSLIAILTSVIGGVYYLGIVKEMFFSLPEYKINPLLETLTLRGNVVDDNQKIIKQLKF
                     NYKNIAISSPISFVISIITLVILLFLFMNKEWLSMGTILVQILFNN"
     exon            18421..18798
                     /gene="nad2"
                     /number=1
     intron          18799..20204
                     /gene="nad2"
                     /note="group IC2"
     gene            18820..20097
                     /gene="iorf425"
     CDS             18820..20097
                     /gene="iorf425"
                     /note="GO IDs: GO:0004519; GENE3D G3DSA:3.10.28.10;PANTHER
                     PTHR36181,PTHR36181:SF2; PFAM PF00961;
                     SUPERFAMILYSSF55608"
                     /codon_start=1
                     /transl_table=4
                     /product="LAGLIDADG endonuclease"
                     /translation="MFQLLRDKLSNSGEALKLLIPNLVELYRGGWTNYSCMVTSQKIL
                     EKGMGNRGSKSTVFVRKLYTVVKEQRVDGSCNGLVINPLLRCTLRGFERISWYGIPSN
                     QILIKRYYTTNDSNTNIESEISTINKESFKLNPWFITGFTDGDGSFTISTSKKKSGTG
                     WKIHPTFTIGLDIKDLDILIQFKAYFNAGKIYKSKRGIIYYTIGSTKDLLKHVLPHFD
                     KYPLSSLKLKDYLVFKRILLLMQKGEHQSLSGLFKIFSERANLNKGLPKVVEEEYPDL
                     KPAVIPELKIAPTINPDWLAGFITAEASFFISIYPSKDRKVGYAVSLVFSLSQHAKDL
                     DLLKRIADSLECGIVRKHKSREAVELVITKSEDINQKLTPLLSKHTLSGVKLLDFERF
                     KKASILINSKAHLTSEGIKLIKDIKDTMYNRGL"
     exon            20205..20588
                     /gene="nad2"
                     /number=2
     intron          20589..22053
                     /gene="nad2"
                     /note="group IC2"
     gene            20610..21485
                     /gene="iorf291"
     CDS             20610..21485
                     /gene="iorf291"
                     /note="GO IDs: GO:0004519; GENE3D G3DSA:3.10.28.10;PANTHER
                     PTHR36181,PTHR36181:SF2; PFAM PF00961;
                     SUPERFAMILYSSF55608"
                     /codon_start=1
                     /transl_table=4
                     /product="LAGLIDADG endonuclease"
                     /translation="MSTYVGCKLSNSREPLKLLVLSHIWKCMSGWINYSGIVTSQKMS
                     ENKMGNRGSKSVIHETKQSCIIVKEQRVNGSWCGINIPHLRYTLVGFGRSYQVKTLSN
                     QIIQRQFYSSESNLDNSQLRQDPWFISGFSDAEGCFMVLVRKSPKSKLGWQIEANFTI
                     NLHVRDLDLLKLIQSFSFASHYFGVGRIGKERNGCRDFTIGSLDQIITKVIPHFDKYP
                     LKTNKYSDYLLFKQVVMMMQRGEHLTAEGLQKIIGIRASLNRGLTPLLLEAFPNTVAL
                     VRPLLPPLKNVKLDP"
     exon            22054..22479
                     /gene="nad2"
                     /number=3
     intron          22480..24082
                     /gene="nad2"
                     /note="group IC2"
     gene            22513..23763
                     /gene="iorf416"
     CDS             22513..23763
                     /gene="iorf416"
                     /note="GO IDs: GO:0004519; GENE3D G3DSA:3.10.28.10;PANTHER
                     PTHR36181; PFAM PF00961; SUPERFAMILY SSF55608"
                     /codon_start=1
                     /transl_table=4
                     /product="LAGLIDADG endonuclease"
                     /translation="MWPNSGDVLKLLVPSCSRKATSGSINHWCTVTSHKIIERAMDYR
                     GSKSTVRVRKLYTVVKEQRVDGHRCINLMHLRYALMGFERNYQIRILSKQLIMPSLRR
                     SYTSLSVNPNLKSTATGTLNPLFLTGFSDAESNFTVRIFKSNTVKVGWCVQPVFQIEL
                     HKKDLNVLEKISSFLGVGKIYHKEESSIYMVQSLRDIDVIINHFEKYPLLTKKLEDFQ
                     LFSQIVTLIHKKEHLTITGWHKIISLRASMNKGLSTFMKTTFPDIIPATRPSRSDEEL
                     INSKIDPYWMAGFVAGEGCFSIRITKSLTLKTGYQVQLRFNVTQHSIDKVFMNSLVAF
                     WGCGKVFLRFRENKVDFQILKLKDLTDKVIPLFQSISLQGVKSKDFADFCKAVDIMKV
                     KGHLTNEGLDQIRRLKAGMNRGRE"
     exon            24083..24526
                     /gene="nad2"
                     /number=4
     intron          24527..26158
                     /gene="nad2"
                     /note="group IA"
     gene            24725..25777
                     /gene="iorf350"
     CDS             24725..25777
                     /gene="iorf350"
                     /note="GO IDs: GO:0004519; GENE3D G3DSA:3.10.28.10;PANTHER
                     PTHR36181; PFAM PF00961; SUPERFAMILY SSF55608"
                     /codon_start=1
                     /transl_table=4
                     /product="LAGLIDADG endonuclease"
                     /translation="MIMKNYKFNELAVLRINLDKLRFFSTHTVRSRQAVNIEHINNYI
                     SNINNNDDEVVPINPWFVTGFTDAEGSFMIHLEKNKDKWRVRPTFQIKLDIRDLSLLE
                     EIKIYFNNTGSINTSNKECVYKVRSLKDISIIISHFDKYNLITQKKADFELFKLIINK
                     LNSQEHLSYEVGATVLQEIISIRASMNLGLSSSVKEDFPHIIPVIRPLIENMVIPHPE
                     WMAGFVSGEGSFSVYTTSDDKYVSLSFRVSQHNKDKQLLKSFVDFFGCGGFNYHNKGN
                     KAVIFVTRKFEDINDKIIPLFNEYKIKGVKYKDFKDWSLVAKMIESKSHLTTNGYKEI
                     CKIKENMNSYRKSSVN"
     exon            26159..26191
                     /gene="nad2"
                     /number=5
     gene            26192..28049
                     /gene="nad3"
     CDS             join(26192..26281,27726..28049)
                     /gene="nad3"
                     /codon_start=1
                     /transl_table=4
                     /product="NADH dehydrogenase subunit 3"
                     /translation="MSSVTFLFVFVTILTIVFLLLNFILAPHNPYQEKYSIFECGFHS
                     FLGQNRTQFGVKFFIFALVYLLLDLEILVIYPYGISVYENGIYGLIVVLIFIGIITAG
                     FVFELGKNALKIDSRQSNNYFYKSKKFINMFTEHK"
     exon            26192..26281
                     /gene="nad3"
                     /number=1
     intron          26282..27725
                     /gene="nad3"
                     /note="group IC2"
     gene            26291..27553
                     /gene="iorf420"
     CDS             26291..27553
                     /gene="iorf420"
                     /note="GO IDs: GO:0004519; GENE3D G3DSA:3.10.28.10;PANTHER
                     PTHR36181; PFAM PF00961; SUPERFAMILY SSF55608"
                     /codon_start=1
                     /transl_table=4
                     /product="LAGLIDADG endonuclease"
                     /translation="MGKSINWGKLPNSGEPLKLLVLSHIWKCMSGWINYSGIVTSQKM
                     SENKMGDRGSKSVIHETKQSCIIVKEQRVDGSCNAGKSALLKCTLVDFKRSYQIKIPS
                     NPIILTRNFSTLVGELASLEQSSLPPKLDPSYVTGFTDGEGSFILTIIKDNKYKLGWR
                     VACRFVISLHKKDLVLLNSLKNFFNTGSVFLMGKGAAQYRVESLTGLSIIINHFDRYP
                     LNTKKQADYMLFKLAYNLIINKSHLTEKGLSELVSLKAVMNNGLKDELKIAYPNITPV
                     LRPEIPLSLNIDPLWLAGFTDAEGCFSVVVFKSKTSKIGEAVKLSFIITQSVRDEFLI
                     KSLIEYLGCGYTSLDGRGAIDFKVSDFSSLKNIIIPFYDKYYIHGNKSLDFKDFSRVV
                     TLMENKKHLTKQGLDEIKKIRNAMNTNR"
     exon            27726..28049
                     /gene="nad3"
                     /number=2
     gene            28748..30045
                     /gene="atp9"
     CDS             join(28748..28928,30002..30045)
                     /gene="atp9"
                     /codon_start=1
                     /transl_table=4
                     /product="ATP synthase 9"
                     /translation="MVEASKLIGAGLATIGLAGAGVGIGVVFGCLIIGVARNPSLKNQ
                     LFSYSILGFAFSEATALFALMMALLLLYVV"
     exon            28748..28928
                     /gene="atp9"
                     /number=1
     intron          28929..30001
                     /gene="atp9"
                     /note="group IA"
     gene            29145..29993
                     /gene="iorf282"
     CDS             29145..29993
                     /gene="iorf282"
                     /note="GO IDs: GO:0003677,GO:0004519; CDD cd10445;
                     GENE3DG3DSA:1.10.10.10,G3DSA:3.40.1440.10;
                     PFAMPF01541,PF07453,PF07460; PROSITE_PROFILES PS50164;
                     SMARTSM00465,SM00496; SUPERFAMILY SSF64496,SSF82771;
                     TIGRFAMTIGR01453"
                     /codon_start=1
                     /transl_table=4
                     /product="GIY-YIG endonuclease"
                     /translation="MIFKVYMAFYLILKFNFICRKISTKINNTTFNSPSSQNPIKTYY
                     DPLNEREIIRKDNNGKIGVYVWQNKINNKMYVGSGDPLYLRLSDYYQLWYLKHKDNLY
                     IVRSLNKYSMSSFILHIMEYSDSDNVIKCEQKWIDILKPEYNLTPLAGSTKGFKHSLE
                     AKDKMRIAATGRKHTDEVKDLMSKNRQGLNNSFYNKTHTPETIEKLRNIAQNRTHLPV
                     KGLDVEITDIETKITTTYSSVREAASYLNSDIKTLLRREKSQLIKGTNKPYKNKYIIT
                     IIRGNN"
     exon            30002..30045
                     /gene="atp9"
                     /number=2
     gene            30574..35809
                     /gene="cox2"
     CDS             join(30574..30681,32148..32267,33427..33849,35711..35809)
                     /gene="cox2"
                     /codon_start=1
                     /transl_table=4
                     /product="cytochrome c oxidase subunit II"
                     /translation="MKHLFNTFINFDAPMPWGIYFQDSATPQMEGLVELHDNIMYYLV
                     LILFAVGWILFSIMKNFASTKTQISHKYLNHGTLIELIWTITPAVILILIAFPSFKLL
                     YLMDEVNDPSMTILAEGHQWYWSYQYPDFIDSNEEFIEFDSYIVPDSDLEDGGLRMLE
                     VDNRVIVPELTHIRFVITSGDVIHSFACPSLGIKCDAYPGRLNQVSVFINREGVFYGQ
                     CSEICGILHSSMPIVIESVNIDKFVHWLYSV"
     exon            30574..30681
                     /gene="cox2"
                     /number=1
     intron          30682..32147
                     /gene="cox2"
                     /note="group IC2"
     gene            31126..32055
                     /gene="iorf309"
     CDS             31126..32055
                     /gene="iorf309"
                     /note="GO IDs: GO:0004519; GENE3D G3DSA:3.10.28.10;PANTHER
                     PTHR36181,PTHR36181:SF2; PFAM PF00961;
                     SUPERFAMILYSSF55608"
                     /codon_start=1
                     /transl_table=4
                     /product="LAGLIDADG endonuclease"
                     /translation="MDKYMENPSNNKSKLNPHYVTGFSDGESCFHLSIGKNSKYKIGY
                     YVNPGFTIVLHKKDELLLRSIQSFFGGIGNLKVLPNIVQYRVFSLKDLDIILNHFDNY
                     PLITKKHTDFLLFKEALALIKNKEHLTIEGFNKIIALKSSMNLGLPEVLKESFPDILG
                     RKIEPFDLPSVLNPYWVAGFTDGEGCFWIKTLKAVGGAAPNKEGLRSVIGFQISQHSR
                     DLPLMEKFISFFECGRLEQTGSAYSLVVTKLSLINEKIIPFYMAYPILGSKSEDFKDW
                     CRAVQLKNHKAHLTPQGLKEILNIKSSINSSRK"
     exon            32148..32267
                     /gene="cox2"
                     /number=2
     intron          32268..33426
                     /gene="cox2"
                     /note="group IB"
     gene            32274..33152
                     /gene="iorf292"
     CDS             32274..33152
                     /gene="iorf292"
                     /note="GO IDs: GO:0003677,GO:0004519; CDD cd10445;
                     GENE3DG3DSA:1.10.10.10,G3DSA:3.40.1440.10;
                     PFAMPF01541,PF07453,PF07460; PROSITE_PROFILES PS50164;
                     SMARTSM00465,SM00496,SM00497; SUPERFAMILY
                     SSF64496,SSF82771;TIGRFAM TIGR01453"
                     /codon_start=1
                     /transl_table=4
                     /product="GIY-YIG endonuclease"
                     /translation="MPTQKCFKLELAPSIYKFFYNHRSYSTTSSSPISSVKFYEDAFS
                     MRKLIIKDNKDKSGIYKWTNKITKDIYIGQSISLAKRFIRYFNLSYLKNRETLVISRA
                     LIKYGYSNFSLEILEYCDIANLTEREQYYMDKLNPRYNTLKIAGSSSGHKLSEETKTK
                     ISKSLKGVYIQEKSALYGRTHTEETKALMSSNNSNENNPFFGKTHSLETKELMRQKAL
                     GRKHSEETLLKMSTSRGHLVYIHEKCDSEGFKLIGSFVSIRKAAKFLDISANTVRLYI
                     NSGEIFKDRYKFTGER"
     exon            33427..33849
                     /gene="cox2"
                     /number=3
     intron          33850..35710
                     /gene="cox2"
                     /note="group IC1"
     gene            34292..35659
                     /gene="iorf455"
     CDS             34292..35659
                     /gene="iorf455"
                     /note="GENE3D G3DSA:1.10.10.10,G3DSA:3.40.1440.10;
                     PFAMPF01541; PROSITE_PROFILES PS50164; SMART
                     SM00465,SM00497;SUPERFAMILY SSF82771"
                     /codon_start=1
                     /transl_table=4
                     /product="GIY-YIG endonuclease"
                     /translation="MHGTTSRSVFNNHLLSDKRIGLSTIAALPLTRHFSSIRSLVNNS
                     EALASDHINSGKPTTLSVINKVLLNQNLVVTDSKLKELLKVEGVEIELPISTPKGKEL
                     LAELTGKSKYKGFSGVYMFIHKNTGDKYVGSSNLLRRRMDYYFNGDYPLAGKFLPLLY
                     KEGLEAFKLRIFKLDSNKFSSQDALILEQFYLLDKEFNLNTLRVVNAGSSKGDPVYVY
                     DLTCSILYYHAKSRIELKRVLNIHTETSKKYVDSKLPYLNKFLLLSYPIPTALTSDIS
                     LEELLGIMQDERKDTYKLGTRTSIPVELEIKEGNTFVSEASKGHTLKFDSLTSCMEYL
                     RGLGLIIKRDTLTKYIKIEKVFHNFLCKYSDKTLPKNFDEIGLIIDEYKKLKVDTDSL
                     IINRKNKPILVKGGAKLHMDKEFDSITEAIKHFDNLNIKLDSKTLYLRLKDGKIYKDY
                     YFTYK"
     exon            35711..35809
                     /gene="cox2"
                     /number=4
     gene            36247..36317
                     /gene="trnR(acg)"
     tRNA            36247..36317
                     /gene="trnR(acg)"
                     /product="tRNA-Arg"
                     /anticodon=(pos:36279..36281,aa:Arg,seq:acg)
     gene            36598..36668
                     /gene="trnR(tcg)"
     tRNA            36598..36668
                     /gene="trnR(tcg)"
                     /product="tRNA-Arg"
                     /anticodon=(pos:36630..36632,aa:Arg,seq:tcg)
     gene            36962..37036
                     /gene="trnY(ata)"
     tRNA            36962..37036
                     /gene="trnY(ata)"
                     /product="tRNA-Tyr"
                     /anticodon=(pos:36995..36997,aa:Tyr,seq:ata)
     gene            37110..39367
                     /gene="nad4L"
     CDS             join(37110..37348,39337..39367)
                     /gene="nad4L"
                     /codon_start=1
                     /transl_table=4
                     /product="NADH dehydrogenase 4L"
                     /translation="MSLTLLLFLIGILGFVFNRKNLILMLISIEIMLLSITFLILVSS
                     VNIDDIIGQTYAIYIIVVAGAESAIGLAILVAFYRLRGSIRIEYK"
     exon            37110..37348
                     /gene="nad4L"
                     /number=1
     intron          37349..39336
                     /gene="nad4L"
                     /note="group IC1"
     gene            37374..38405
                     /gene="iorf343"
     CDS             37374..38405
                     /gene="iorf343"
                     /note="GO IDs: GO:0004519; GENE3D G3DSA:3.10.28.10;PANTHER
                     PTHR36181; PFAM PF00961; SUPERFAMILY SSF55608"
                     /codon_start=1
                     /transl_table=4
                     /product="LAGLIDADG endonuclease"
                     /translation="MNRASTSNIQSLNRVSDLRKVNSYPFKVPGTFIRNYSTTRVMSL
                     HPWFVTGFTDAEGCFWIGVRNDPRNKTGWCVQAFFQIALHKKDVALLNNIQSYFGGIG
                     TVAVRGDRCYFIVSSLKQIIKVIIPHFDAHPLITNKLVDYRLWKSIISIMEAKRHLTV
                     EGLNEIIRMKSSLNLGLSDEIQDAFAETLSTNPNQERSWNPAESIPHGMWMAGFTSGE
                     GSFFVNIFKSTHHRVGYQVRLGFEIAQHIRDELTMATFTSFFNCGIISRYSEDMVKYR
                     CTKFSDLNTLIIPFFKEYLPLGNKLLDFEDFGQVALLLENKAHLTEEGLNSIRKIKAV
                     ACLMNSLRK"
     exon            39337..39367
                     /gene="nad4L"
                     /number=2
     gene            39367..42367
                     /gene="nad5"
     CDS             join(39367..40083,41096..42367)
                     /gene="nad5"
                     /codon_start=1
                     /transl_table=4
                     /product="NADH dehydrogenase subunit 5"
                     /translation="MYLSIIILPLLGSIVSGFFGRKVGVTGSRILGCLSIMITTILAI
                     ISFFEVGFNNNPVSINLFKWLDNESFNMVWNFQFDSLTVSMLIPVLIISSLVHFYSIG
                     YMSSDPHNQRFFSYLSLFTFMMIILVTGNNYLVMFVGWEGVGVCSYLLVSFWFTRIAA
                     NQSSLSAFLTNRVGDAFLMIGMFILLWTLGTLDYSTVFSLAPYINENITTIIGICLLI
                     GAMAKSSQVGLHIWLPMAMEGPTPVSALIHAATMVTAGVYLLIRSSPLIEYSAVVLAI
                     CLWLGATTTVFSSLIGLFQQDIKKIIAYSTMSQLGMMVIAIGLSSYNVAIFHLINHAF
                     YKGLLFLGAGAVIHAVVDNQDLRKYGGLISFLPLTYSVILIASLSLVAFPFMTGFYSK
                     DFILESAYGQYHFSSIDVYVIAVIGAIFTTLYSVKVIYLTFLTNPNGPVNYYRNAHES
                     DIFISLPLVVLAIFSIYFGYITRDIFIGLGSGFFVDNSIFIHPVHEIMIDTEFGVPTI
                     FKLIPFILTVSFSALAIIYSEFMPNIISNFKLSNLGYYIYGFFNQRFLVEFFYNKYIV
                     NSVLEIGGQTTKVLDKGSIESIGPYGFGVILTKASKIISSLSNGVVTNYALYILIGIC
                     FYLSIFTFVQVVDDVVNSITIASLVILMLHKDRSLISN"
     exon            39367..40083
                     /gene="nad5"
                     /number=1
     intron          40084..41095
                     /gene="nad5"
                     /note="group IB"
     gene            40084..40992
                     /gene="iorf302"
     CDS             40084..40992
                     /gene="iorf302"
                     /note="GO IDs: GO:0004519; GENE3D G3DSA:3.10.28.10;PANTHER
                     PTHR36181; PFAM PF00961; SUPERFAMILY SSF55608"
                     /codon_start=1
                     /transl_table=4
                     /product="LAGLIDADG endonuclease"
                     /translation="MVTGALLKFHYMRGHPLTLKSTSYFVAIGKIFNVGQSAGNLYNI
                     QGSSETIRETIKIDNTFKWWLIGFAEGDGYFGVDKKGYLTFKVTQSTTDCQVLFFIKK
                     SLGFGSVSLQSKSSKTHQYRVRDKNNLIKIINIFNGNLITKAKIAQFKLFLEAFNNKY
                     NTDITFIECNKKVTLDNAWLSGFTDGEGCFTASAYLSKATNKHIVTVRYVISQKNDIE
                     FSQYLAELINGYITYIKSYDGYNTVVNHSKLNIILNYIKSYPLKTKKHVSYLRWLKVY
                     ELVKDKHHHNPEGIEIIKSLIKLINK"
     exon            41096..42367
                     /gene="nad5"
                     /number=2
     gene            43887..44264
                     /gene="orf125"
     CDS             43887..44264
                     /gene="orf125"
                     /codon_start=1
                     /transl_table=4
                     /product="hypothetical protein"
                     /translation="MKLFFCNSNVSSKLGFKPSFSRFFSGFTSKELIVNSDINNVLLY
                     DGNNFKAVLFLPSLVAFWNLIEAMKTDSINNNLSLILEFKDFYLSLTNILKQLEPGKY
                     SFGGTPLLLSKIFRWLLFNWMLY"
     gene            45937..55837
                     /gene="cob"
     CDS             join(45937..46214,48441..48555,50800..50896,52164..52179,
                     53241..53513,55444..55837)
                     /gene="cob"
                     /codon_start=1
                     /transl_table=4
                     /product="cytochrome b"
                     /translation="MRILKNHPLLKLANGYLIDASQPSNISYLWNFGSLLLLCLVIQI
                     VTGVTLAMHYNPSVLEAFNSVEHIMRDVNNGWLVRYLHSNTASAFFFLVYLHIGRGIY
                     YASYRAPRTLTWVIGTIILIVMIVTGFLGYVLPYGQMSLWGATVITNLISAVPWIGQD
                     IVEFIWGGFSVNNATLNRFFALHFVLPFILAALVLMHMIALHDTAGSSNPLGVPVYYD
                     RMPMAPYFLFKDLITIFIFIFVLGIFVFFMPNVLGDSDNYIMANPMQTPPAIVPEWYL
                     LPFYAILRSIPNKLLGVIAMLAAILIILILPKADLGLTKGLQFRPLSKAAFYVFLVNF
                     LILMQIGAKHVESPFIEIGQLSTALYFSHFLFILPAVSILENTLVDLELQNNAKNI"
     exon            45937..46214
                     /gene="cob"
                     /number=1
     intron          46215..48440
                     /gene="cob"
                     /note="group IC1"
     gene            46216..47682
                     /gene="iorf488"
     CDS             46216..47682
                     /gene="iorf488"
                     /note="GO IDs: GO:0004519; COILS Coil;
                     GENE3DG3DSA:3.10.28.10; PANTHER PTHR36181; PFAM PF00961;
                     SMARTSM00497; SUPERFAMILY SSF55608"
                     /codon_start=1
                     /transl_table=4
                     /product="LAGLIDADG endonuclease"
                     /translation="MICVDFVYFFLCNPLFTSNKPCIKYLATKDARLKSSKAQLPLFA
                     LRKYSRALSSKSGIHNIVTSSHSKIGDIACETAPTHKPENLAFLSDEEFGEWFRGFVD
                     AEGCFSIQTVKNHFKFIFTFCLHIDETPLIKYIIQRLGVGAFSLRESSVNFTVSSKDA
                     LLVIFGVLDKRPLNTSKNLNYLAFRQAYDLYFYRESVNISSELSQEIVTLKDKMNKKR
                     VEFKQSTDHKIHITPYWLLGFVEGEGYFSTNKTDYSLKFGIGQTSQEIIVLEAIQKYF
                     LALPTAKNYVERNNTNLVSLATYNQAKGRDYKAMAQLVITQRYFISNVIIPFFDKLTW
                     LSKKFKDYVDWKLILDLINHGWHFTEEGKKLISLITQGMNNYRLSNNTTSEEDTSRAD
                     VKERALKLLSSPSNFEVQANGKILIKSLGTYLKGRGNVGVNVLNTKGEIVFKFNSIKD
                     CALFFNVHTRTINRRLDKGSLVEHDNQNLVFQRDVRLP"
     exon            48441..48555
                     /gene="cob"
                     /number=2
     intron          48556..50799
                     /gene="cob"
                     /note="group ID"
     gene            48565..49434
                     /gene="iorf289"
     CDS             48565..49434
                     /gene="iorf289"
                     /note="GO IDs: GO:0003677,GO:0004519; CDD cd10445;
                     GENE3DG3DSA:1.10.10.10,G3DSA:3.40.1440.10;
                     PFAMPF01541,PF07453,PF07460; PROSITE_PROFILES PS50164;
                     SMARTSM00465,SM00497; SUPERFAMILY SSF64496,SSF82771;
                     TIGRFAMTIGR01453"
                     /codon_start=1
                     /transl_table=4
                     /product="GIY-YIG endonuclease"
                     /translation="MAQNDYNNNKITTTTTFNDKRYYSTSRNNKEETSFPRINKFLLA
                     KNLNPVFIYHNLNEDSVRKNIAKETKGLSGIYMILNKETLSYYIGSASTDRINSRFSK
                     HLIYLNGSKIVKNSVNKYGLHNFVFIVLELFPEIVNQENNKKLLDLEDFYLKSLLPDY
                     NILTEAGSSFGYKHTEVNRIKMKANYSEKGREEIGSLNRGKTLSSETIETMRQSALNR
                     KPLDYTEQGVLNMKKNSKPIIVKELNNTVYGEFNSIVEAAEALNCSTKTIQRTLKSPS
                     KRLKRRWIVDYVK"
     gene            49959..50642
                     /gene="iorf227"
     CDS             49959..50642
                     /gene="iorf227"
                     /codon_start=1
                     /transl_table=4
                     /product="hypothetical protein"
                     /translation="MMIEFYDLIINMGYTPGIETLRNTTFSGQDLKSAFCEALSSHNY
                     NLRQAKKLVLDLCFNRDTVRLNFLLGYRDEGVMNYILEIANKHREFYPLTRKLINQYL
                     YNLTEDIAYSYIEFYQDNVVRYLFLPDEADKFIAMVRESPILKHIYYVDAGSKVRSPG
                     FGVAKSNLLLQSEVFKYETAEMFSKIRNLGRADIGQMDMIEIPYEGNVMRAIRKDEAW
                     RVLKAANFL"
     exon            50800..50896
                     /gene="cob"
                     /number=3
     intron          50897..52163
                     /gene="cob"
                     /note="group IA"
     gene            50908..51846
                     /gene="iorf312"
     CDS             50908..51846
                     /gene="iorf312"
                     /note="GO IDs: GO:0004519; GENE3D G3DSA:3.10.28.10;PANTHER
                     PTHR36181; PFAM PF00961; SUPERFAMILY SSF55608"
                     /codon_start=1
                     /transl_table=4
                     /product="LAGLIDADG endonuclease"
                     /translation="MINLCLGIITLFLMYGAMRTYLLYLKVYTKETSLPTIGTIHKNA
                     LKKSNKTLRLDKQEYISIPSSFLAFLAGLIDGDGYIQISKTPKGFITMKLVISLHLED
                     ISTLEYIHSVLKLGKINIYKDLKSPTCKLVINKTDLQEVLFPLFIYNNIFFLTNTRID
                     QFNLAMYILRNDIKLQSEISEVKNVPFVFEIPKSPVDYTLLPFFKNWIVGFTCSEGSF
                     FIKKNNDGCFQLKQRIHSDLFEAFKLIFSTNRKIDSTNNYNQFGVSSKSDVQKVINYF
                     SFSGLHPLVGLKYIQYEKWLNNLRASSRYSKLNYPK"
     exon            52164..52179
                     /gene="cob"
                     /number=4
     intron          52180..53240
                     /gene="cob"
                     /note="group IB"
     gene            52211..53140
                     /gene="iorf309"
     CDS             52211..53140
                     /gene="iorf309"
                     /note="GO IDs: GO:0004519; GENE3D G3DSA:3.10.28.10;PANTHER
                     PTHR36181,PTHR36181:SF2; PFAM PF00961;
                     SUPERFAMILYSSF55608"
                     /codon_start=1
                     /transl_table=4
                     /product="LAGLIDADG endonuclease"
                     /translation="MLKILLNAGTSPILGFAYDLFLLFLTIICVKIAMTWRQSAGVRS
                     IHTSEASQRLHAEDLTYAYLVGLFEGDGFFSITKKGKYLTYELGIELSIKDVQLIYKI
                     KALLGIGVVSFRKRNEVEMVSLRIRDKKHLKNFILPIFDKYPMFSNKQYDYLRFRSAL
                     LSGIIYSEDLPEYTRSNVPLNSVESILDKSYFSAWLVGFIEAEGCFSIYKLKKDNDYL
                     VASFDIAQKDGDILIKAISKYLSFTTTVYLDKYDCSRLKVTSVRSIENTINFLDRAPV
                     KLMGNKRLQYLLWIKQLRTISRYAEKIKIPSIY"
     exon            53241..53513
                     /gene="cob"
                     /number=5
     intron          53514..55443
                     /gene="cob"
                     /note="group IC1"
     gene            53887..55305
                     /gene="iorf472"
     CDS             53887..55305
                     /gene="iorf472"
                     /note="GO IDs: GO:0004519; GENE3D
                     G3DSA:3.10.28.10;SUPERFAMILY SSF55608"
                     /codon_start=1
                     /transl_table=4
                     /product="homing endonuclease"
                     /translation="MVRRNCYLITFYTFLKTESYISSFYQNNSLLTESADSLKPARVG
                     KVGNKEMTLYEVKSLFQTIKNSDPSYEGSEKEFGLLANGFWQAEGYIGGIFRSELNFY
                     PICSATQLFSEESAKFFIRLDKALCNKGTFSITLNSFGKFVIAYRLSGWDTFFSVFVP
                     YFYMQYGEKYRAILKLKKIYELKDYIKHHSSDDKAKVLLVSLVYSLTAHSPRYKVSLE
                     EKLISLNLDQGLLKELPLYKENDVKPSFLFILGFFLGDGTLHLKLEWKDKNSTVVIVP
                     LFNIIQSNVESNKYIMERMTSCLNALNIKANLDKGTNTFTLTVKGIDNVFNSLFPLLK
                     KYSHFLYGKRDSFNLLVWVEGLIRSGGHHTYFGLKALVYRIYHSTNERITDKEVWMSR
                     LEDWLKAVSARRECGEYYISPIYTSNKQIIGWQVRFPSTLKLPKSNKAFMSSTCGGQD
                     KALAIAVQYRDKILSDWINLNF"
     exon            55444..55837
                     /gene="cob"
                     /number=6
     gene            56108..56178
                     /gene="trnC(gca)"
     tRNA            56108..56178
                     /gene="trnC(gca)"
                     /product="tRNA-Cys"
                     /anticodon=(pos:56141..56143,aa:Cys,seq:gca)
     gene            57828..76313
                     /gene="cox1"
     CDS             join(57828..58045,59332..59505,60807..61035,62230..62323,
                     63699..63709,64712..64722,65832..65921,67179..67224,
                     68406..68438,69445..69601,71951..72018,73217..73353,
                     74396..74414,76008..76313)
                     /gene="cox1"
                     /codon_start=1
                     /transl_table=4
                     /product="cytochrome c oxidase subunit I"
                     /translation="MSMGMERWFNSTNAKDIGTLYLIFALFSGLLGTAFSVLIRLELS
                     GPGVQYISNNQLYNSVITAHAILMIFFMVMPALIGGFGNFLMPLMVGGPDMAFPRLNN
                     ISFWLLPPSLLLLIFSACIEGGVGTGWTLYPPLSGLQSHSGPSVDLAIFTLHLTGVSS
                     LLGSINFITTIVNMRTPGIRLHKLALFGWAVVITAVLLLLSLPVLAGGITMVLTDRNF
                     NTSFFEVAGGGDPILFQHLFWFFGHPEVYILIVPAFGIISTTISTNSNKPIFGYIGMV
                     YAMMSIGILGFIVWSHHMYTVGLDVDTRAYFTAATLIIAVPTGIKIFSWLATCYGGSI
                     KMTPSMLFSLGFVFMFTIGGLSGVVLANASLDIAFHDTYYVVAHFHYVLSMGAVFAMF
                     AGWYFWIPKILGLNYNLNLAKVQFWLLFIGVNLTFFPQHFLGLQGMPRRISDYPDAFA
                     GWNLISSIGSIVSVIAAWLFLYIVYSQLVEGKVASRNPWLTPGFYTDVLQANLNRSYT
                     SLEWGLSSPPKPHAFVSLPLQS"
     exon            57828..58045
                     /gene="cox1"
                     /number=1
     intron          58046..59331
                     /gene="cox1"
                     /note="group I(derived)"
     gene            58095..59054
                     /gene="iorf319"
     CDS             58095..59054
                     /gene="iorf319"
                     /note="CDD cd10445;
                     GENE3DG3DSA:1.10.10.10,G3DSA:3.40.1440.10; PFAM
                     PF01541,PF07453;PROSITE_PROFILES PS50164; SMART
                     SM00465,SM00497;SUPERFAMILY SSF82771"
                     /codon_start=1
                     /transl_table=4
                     /product="GIY-YIG endonuclease"
                     /translation="MFFSKKKITEVALNNNQNNTITITNSNNNNSNKNNDEDKIPLYT
                     KVYIENPFNNRNLILKVSKNQKGVYVWESNDHAYVGHSINLYNRISSYFMPSILQTKA
                     RRVLRYFNKHGFQDTNLTIYIMDENSSLDDVVSLEQHFIDTLKPSLNVDLVASSSGYH
                     EPMGQEIRDRLRKQRGTPVYIYNVEDFTLLYIFESKQHMYDSISIHHKTLNNCLDAGT
                     VYLDTLFLSLDLIEESENTNLLTLEGIKELVNEKRALYTVKHPASISILAEFKDDSSK
                     NLEFSSLTSLANHLKGDRVTIRQYLKGVKSGYYRGKWKFTYKD"
     exon            59332..59505
                     /gene="cox1"
                     /number=2
     intron          59506..60806
                     /gene="cox1"
                     /note="group IB(3')"
     gene            59507..60643
                     /gene="iorf378"
     CDS             59507..60643
                     /gene="iorf378"
                     /note="GO IDs: GO:0004519; GENE3D G3DSA:3.10.28.10;PANTHER
                     PTHR36181,PTHR36181:SF2; PFAM PF00961;
                     SUPERFAMILYSSF55608"
                     /codon_start=1
                     /transl_table=4
                     /product="LAGLIDADG endonuclease"
                     /translation="MKDKVLLFGNLEAIKLYSMRETLEVYIAYTIIYSLLILVVIMLI
                     VFLGFLIKNLSTRQYAWELTKLMFRTHQRLNVEHPNENNNLFDHSKSINRFKYYENKD
                     NFHQWLVGFTDGDGSFSIVRVAERKWTLFFKLTQSTYNLRAIHFIKNQLGVGSIYVDS
                     DCNKADFRIRDRKTIGATILPIFDKYPLLTSKYFSYLKFKKAYEILENPNLSTQDKDN
                     LLLALQKEQMPLDYISPAWKTVNYEVNDTNKAKSVMSKYWLIGFTEAEGSFYLVNKAS
                     TRIVHAFEITQKLDFIVLKAIAHILGISVSRKKLRASRHTVVTTNSRAISNIIDYYSK
                     TMKGIKAVEFRIWARSYVKYKGNYEKLNSIRENIRVFRQIRLRS"
     exon            60807..61035
                     /gene="cox1"
                     /number=3
     intron          61036..62229
                     /gene="cox1"
                     /note="group IB"
     gene            61039..62115
                     /gene="iorf358"
     CDS             61039..62115
                     /gene="iorf358"
                     /note="GO IDs: GO:0004519; GENE3D G3DSA:3.10.28.10;PANTHER
                     PTHR36181,PTHR36181:SF1; PFAM PF00961;
                     SUPERFAMILYSSF55608"
                     /codon_start=1
                     /transl_table=4
                     /product="LAGLIDADG endonuclease"
                     /translation="MLPVLNLANCWKQIYLFIISLLAGCLFYYKLLSIFRDYSPKFVC
                     FKSYLNIDRKFFSVKRKIPSWGTPTNNGEFDPKFSSYLAGIIEGDGTIIVPKRERSLK
                     GDLYYPSIQIVFDSRDFPLALMLQSKLNHGSISKKKGSSAYVLTINKLEGIFLIANVI
                     NGYMRTPKIYALHRLIDWLNLRFDFNITKKNKDISDINSNSWLAGFIDADGHFSVRTT
                     LVTEQASPTKYPKIECKFELSQRQNDHNYENNLEYLSLIADFLSSTVKETRMNRPNPE
                     YRVRTTNVDSNFILVQYLEQYPLFSSKYLNYKDWIKVLSYFKAKSHTKSESIKAIVEI
                     KAQMNNKRTEFNWDHLNNLYNLYK"
     exon            62230..62323
                     /gene="cox1"
                     /number=4
     intron          62324..63698
                     /gene="cox1"
                     /note="group ID"
     gene            62332..63249
                     /gene="iorf305"
     CDS             62332..63249
                     /gene="iorf305"
                     /note="GO IDs: GO:0004519; GENE3D G3DSA:3.10.28.10;PANTHER
                     PTHR36181; PFAM PF00961; SUPERFAMILY SSF55608"
                     /codon_start=1
                     /transl_table=4
                     /product="LAGLIDADG endonuclease"
                     /translation="MLINYYILAIIPIIKIAKKSSFLFKLNYSTSSTSNFCLESFYSK
                     YNEHLPGNTSPSKKFLTWFIGFTEGEGSFIVNNRGDLCFVITQSNLDIYVLEYIKEIL
                     GFGKVIPQSKTTSRYVTQNKKEIELLVHLFNGNLILPRRKEKFEEFVKGFNTWVTKGR
                     IQLNTVEIKHTYILPSLYNNWLSGFTDGEGCFTCSINKDKGFSFNFNISQKWEQDVKI
                     LEHLCSLFNAGKVSKHSSDNAYEYRIGGLENCRNVFTYFNNYNLITKKSASYVAWKEV
                     HGDLLNKNHLDPIKRVELKEKAKLINKFN"
     exon            63699..63709
                     /gene="cox1"
                     /number=5
     intron          63710..64711
                     /gene="cox1"
                     /note="group IB"
     gene            63734..64651
                     /gene="iorf305"
     CDS             63734..64651
                     /gene="iorf305"
                     /note="GO IDs: GO:0004519; GENE3D G3DSA:3.10.28.10;PANTHER
                     PTHR37520; PFAM PF00961; SUPERFAMILY SSF55608"
                     /codon_start=1
                     /transl_table=4
                     /product="LAGLIDADG endonuclease"
                     /translation="MSQQTISEEFVLYLLGTMHISCTLLYTVIVKILKIYDNSQVTNA
                     LSTLVGTSEAIRLLNIKSIHNLSKSPNSLRFKQWLAGLIDGDGCFSLSKKGYASLEIT
                     MDIRDECALQAVKNVYGGSIKLRSGVSALRYRLHSKEGFLNLINDVNGHIRNPNRLIQ
                     LNYICVKYDIVLKYPEKLTRDNGWLSGFFDADGSITIKSTDGQLSISAGQKTSELLTP
                     LVEQFGGYVYIDRGGNGSFKWYVTKKEDVLNLIEYFKKYPSRSAKNNRLHLVPKIYEL
                     KSMKAHTAPSGSLLAKSWETLMAKWKNYG"
     exon            64712..64722
                     /gene="cox1"
                     /number=6
     intron          64723..65831
                     /gene="cox1"
                     /note="group IB"
     gene            64727..65698
                     /gene="iorf323"
     CDS             64727..65698
                     /gene="iorf323"
                     /note="GO IDs: GO:0004519; GENE3D G3DSA:3.10.28.10;PANTHER
                     PTHR36181,PTHR36181:SF1; PFAM PF00961;
                     SUPERFAMILYSSF55608"
                     /codon_start=1
                     /transl_table=4
                     /product="LAGLIDADG endonuclease"
                     /translation="MISLIMLLYAGNTSISSFKYSPFKDIVKKLKQWSQSAGNTFKVN
                     LKSGTSETICDNTETIKNISIHVATHLKPLNDEQFGHYLAGLIDGDGHFSSEATKQQL
                     VIVFSSPDVKLAYYIKEVIGFGNVKKVKDKNAYLYIISNKEGLFRVINLINGKLRTLN
                     KFNQVLNNILAYPTYAKENLEFKINDSNNLYNHWIAGFSDADASFQIKIITRDDKPRP
                     EIRLNYQVVRSAKKDNPILLLLKEFFGGNIGYRSSQGTYYYGSTSFGSAKKVINYFDH
                     FHLQSSKHINYLKWRKAYLLIQKKDHLTEKGLDKIRKFKISMNRNSV"
     exon            65832..65921
                     /gene="cox1"
                     /number=7
     intron          65922..67178
                     /gene="cox1"
                     /note="group IB"
     gene            65935..67155
                     /gene="iorf406"
     CDS             65935..67155
                     /gene="iorf406"
                     /note="GO IDs: GO:0004519; GENE3D G3DSA:3.10.28.10;PANTHER
                     PTHR36181,PTHR36181:SF2; PFAM PF00961;
                     SUPERFAMILYSSF55608"
                     /codon_start=1
                     /transl_table=4
                     /product="LAGLIDADG endonuclease"
                     /translation="MINNYVKPLYMLGTSNILNTRNNKYFSENFKDITMSNQQVNKFI
                     LFIKEITLFIYFIFYNLRDYTRGIFQSERLRYSPIFYKSTRRSFNNAVPVNKVFKRNY
                     SIDNRLHKLDPNWVTGFVDAEGCFSTIIEVSEDLKRKVRVSFEINLHEKDEQILVSIK
                     SFFGVGQVYNRSDKKISIYRVTNVNYIKDNIIPHFIEYPLMSKKALDFLLWSKVIEII
                     LNKEHLSEEGFLKVLSYYAYINTGVSKKVQKYYPNIIPADKPDTFLPETLHPQWVSGF
                     VAGDGGFSIYIRSAKDYVISEKVSCRFHIAQHIRDLELMKLFIKFFDCGSVGVRSNKA
                     TPRCDFYVQDFFLIVEKILPHFDTYPLLNLKQQDYLCFKECVSIIKSKTHLTREGLNK
                     IKSLNLEMNSNRLK"
     exon            67179..67224
                     /gene="cox1"
                     /number=8
     intron          67225..68405
                     /gene="cox1"
                     /note="group IB"
     gene            67231..68283
                     /gene="iorf350"
     CDS             67231..68283
                     /gene="iorf350"
                     /note="GO IDs: GO:0004519; GENE3D G3DSA:3.10.28.10;PANTHER
                     PTHR36181; PFAM PF00961; SUPERFAMILY SSF55608"
                     /codon_start=1
                     /transl_table=4
                     /product="LAGLIDADG endonuclease"
                     /translation="MASPYSDIGSTINFAICWNSLVLISTLYGKNLISYTQSADNLSL
                     YSLKDNKQSVSETTRETSFKFSAFHIYYNTLFKNKDPLSDEWLTWFIGFAEGDGAIQT
                     YDEGKRVRFVLTQKESDILHKIQFKFNIGVVKHFPQGKSGKNNDFYRWMVDNPSHILL
                     LALLFNGNIAQSHRIKQLALWVNALNNRFGSETIKLNNTPVPVTLQDGWLSGFTDAEG
                     CFNVSITANSRYTLGHVIKMRYILDQKDGVILNKVYELFGFGKVTLRSGTKDVYRYTA
                     TGFKALHDVIVYFKLFPLQTKKAFSFEKWLIVHNQVYNKLHLTDEGLSQVRTLQKQIN
                     LNNSTTNKVGAALEKK"
     exon            68406..68438
                     /gene="cox1"
                     /number=9
     intron          68439..69444
                     /gene="cox1"
                     /note="group IB"
     gene            68445..69401
                     /gene="iorf318"
     CDS             68445..69401
                     /gene="iorf318"
                     /note="GO IDs: GO:0004519; GENE3D G3DSA:3.10.28.10;PANTHER
                     PTHR36181,PTHR36181:SF1; PFAM PF00961;
                     SUPERFAMILYSSF55608"
                     /codon_start=1
                     /transl_table=4
                     /product="LAGLIDADG endonuclease"
                     /translation="MFTVKILLYAGNSWLSSPLVFIALGTIYLYLTRQSAGNFFCFST
                     MAKAATKNTYNKWFELPKISEHVPIHNSNLNDEELGYFLAGLIEGDGWFGKKELHIVF
                     SENDSSLAYLIKKRIGHGNIYKIKDKKAVRYICKNKEGLSIILSLINGKFVSNYKYEQ
                     LIKHNYSEDFNINILPPLMSLSLDNYWLAGFTQADGCFHISVVKSKTHKAGYSIRLEF
                     SLKQNDVLPLRLLYNELEMGNLSQYHTGVWCYKSTGYKTAAHLINYFDKYNIFAGKYV
                     DYIKFRKVYIMITEGKHLEEKGIKKIKSISSKGSSETSTQEI"
     exon            69445..69601
                     /gene="cox1"
                     /number=10
     intron          69602..71950
                     /gene="cox1"
                     /note="group IB"
     gene            69604..70926
                     /gene="iorf440"
     CDS             69604..70926
                     /gene="iorf440"
                     /note="GO IDs: GO:0003677,GO:0004519; CDD cd10445;
                     GENE3DG3DSA:1.10.10.10,G3DSA:3.40.1440.10;
                     PFAMPF01541,PF07453,PF07460; PROSITE_PROFILES PS50164;
                     SMARTSM00465,SM00496,SM00497; SUPERFAMILY
                     SSF64496,SSF82771;TIGRFAM TIGR01453"
                     /codon_start=1
                     /transl_table=4
                     /product="GIY-YIG endonuclease"
                     /translation="MKNHLALPLKIAICWELLTIILLELYSVTMYNFEQSAGNLRVFN
                     ALVGPLETTRDPRNIFTRRYSPWNKNALIGSASSFSNNSFNSKTIYSLRNHYSTSSKE
                     DNTKNFVALAVFPPKAGYTSLVAPLKIYSQFKEDRSSILKEQKDKSGIYCLINNINGH
                     SYIGSSINLASRMKNYLNNTFLKSRQNANMPIVKALLKYGQSNFTLLIVEYVEPQVLT
                     VRETYFITSILPYYNVLKQGYSSLGYKHTEETKQLLSELASNRVHSDTTKGLIAKALT
                     GENNPFYNKSHSMESKVRMIEAKSAYPVYIYDSFKNLLVIFPSVSSLAHLIKSNHSTI
                     VEAIREQTIFRGEWYFTNIPYNISDNPLISNWTHKECKELILDINNMSHIRKGIFVYD
                     TNKNFIRKYEGVTDAQRDLNISHSTIKKYAKIGGCYNGYIFSYERLND"
     gene            70954..71838
                     /gene="iorf294"
     CDS             70954..71838
                     /gene="iorf294"
                     /note="GO IDs: GO:0004519; CDD cd10445;
                     GENE3DG3DSA:3.40.1440.10; PFAM PF01541;
                     PROSITE_PROFILESPS50164; SMART SM00465; SUPERFAMILY
                     SSF82771; TIGRFAMTIGR01453"
                     /codon_start=1
                     /transl_table=4
                     /product="GIY-YIG endonuclease"
                     /translation="MDPLGDHWPNETTVSGILLFLVSFILLNKNILNALDRLRASPTN
                     KALKIYENFYKDRKDLYKEFKEDKTGYIYMIVNKLNGKCYVGSSRSIKTRLYNYFNLA
                     LAAAQKGRPISSAIIKYGLVNFAFIVLEKVDLNVHNLEERETFWIQLIKPEYNAVKEA
                     ARNIGVPHLQYTKLRISKSRSSASVYIYDEFKTLLVIVPSLRSLAVQLGSSSISIALK
                     RAMADKSLFRSSWYISNQLFNENDKPLMEVDSIEYMSLIEKMKSQKHIRKAIFVFKDG
                     EFHPSAKNMMEYWLQQKL"
     exon            71951..72018
                     /gene="cox1"
                     /number=11
     intron          72019..73216
                     /gene="cox1"
                     /note="group IB"
     gene            72022..73161
                     /gene="iorf379"
     CDS             72022..73161
                     /gene="iorf379"
                     /note="GO IDs: GO:0004519; GENE3D G3DSA:3.10.28.10;PANTHER
                     PTHR37520; PFAM PF00961; SUPERFAMILY SSF55608"
                     /codon_start=1
                     /transl_table=4
                     /product="LAGLIDADG endonuclease"
                     /translation="MGLNGISSFKCYFATDYMLETVLFAYCLLFIYTAYLYKLDVSKN
                     IFLLNSQNNNIAISSELMNTQSAENWKGFSETIRQLPDTEDYKFWNWFAGIIDGDGNF
                     DIRTNSTNKQRVLKQIRIKLHNRDIRILTHIQNYLHIGRIRADKNKPYSIYIVSTKEE
                     MKYILEHINGLIRLKVPGFKEACALYNLDYIEADYNIKLYDPYYAGLIDTDGSIVFNY
                     AGNRIECNLEFEYNEYSSKLNFDNTLLNSKPTIIKRKRSNSLSQRDQRASLEKEFSSI
                     TFKFQNVNNMLFIYDYFMHNRLYSDIKFYRVSKIKPFIEIRGYKTSPKGSIEHKIYSD
                     FMINWIKYNNPLWYKVPFVTKHLGVSPSPSISLRDQEDEQAPENK"
     exon            73217..73353
                     /gene="cox1"
                     /number=12
     intron          73354..74395
                     /gene="cox1"
                     /note="group IB"
     gene            73379..74188
                     /gene="iorf269"
     CDS             73379..74188
                     /gene="iorf269"
                     /note="GO IDs: GO:0004519; CDD cd10445;
                     GENE3DG3DSA:3.40.1440.10; PFAM PF01541;
                     PROSITE_PROFILESPS50164; SMART SM00465; SUPERFAMILY
                     SSF64496,SSF82771;TIGRFAM TIGR01453"
                     /codon_start=1
                     /transl_table=4
                     /product="GIY-YIG endonuclease"
                     /translation="MKDRLHRWFSTKRRNSQFDPKEFELFFENVNKEKRNIYKELRKK
                     SGVYLFINNITNDLYIGSSTNLTSRMVSYYYYTNSQKPSKLVIIRAMKKYGLDNFSLA
                     IIELCEKDLCLILEQKWIDHYTPKYNVLTVVFPEGIGNSLVACAHKHSIDTITKLKEK
                     LSKENHPKFGSVTSTETKKAISDSIKYFYTENSHPSKGLKGSLAPQYGIGGKFVYCYN
                     RQGEELIFPSINGARQHFKVRWTLVKNNMDKNEWITLNGEDWLIQSIPKQN"
     exon            74396..74414
                     /gene="cox1"
                     /number=13
     intron          74415..76007
                     /gene="cox1"
                     /note="group IB(5')"
     gene            74742..75980
                     /gene="iorf412"
     CDS             74742..75980
                     /gene="iorf412"
                     /note="GENE3D G3DSA:1.10.10.10,G3DSA:3.40.1440.10;
                     PFAMPF01541; PROSITE_PROFILES PS50164; SMART
                     SM00465,SM00497;SUPERFAMILY SSF82771"
                     /codon_start=1
                     /transl_table=4
                     /product="GIY-YIG endonuclease"
                     /translation="MSIILSWLDLPKSISSSSYNLSPKIQRLSLSNRFYSTSSVDKNI
                     LDVDNLDQIESIKFDSLEQGCEEIKFKYLGVSGVYKLINKNDPNLFYIGSSNNLSRRM
                     EEYNKLTKGLRKPHSSSELEISKTSALNWKLEFLYITTPQTSLVYEQYAILKFKPTIN
                     SNLSVIPRINPQWGNNLNNAIATIEKLLSLFTEGSEGYNRINVFLKTFKLANGLDYTP
                     EDADNKYYCFLVFVYNITSPHGRPVVYSSINRALKGLQISHSTLLNYINNKYLFNSNL
                     VLSFESLVEEDFAEYQERPTGDSQLRKHIVVYNQDNERVAEFKSGREMARYFQIDGKV
                     ARLAIAKGEYLDFLLVSKDVSFRQTIYVFDSDTKEILAKFLGVSKALKYAKVNFYTLK
                     SLIEKGNSYNGKIYSYKDKI"
     exon            76008..76313
                     /gene="cox1"
                     /number=14
     gene            76735..76805
                     /gene="trnR(tct)"
     tRNA            76735..76805
                     /gene="trnR(tct)"
                     /product="tRNA-Arg"
                     /anticodon=(pos:76767..76769,aa:Arg,seq:tct)
     gene            77409..77873
                     /gene="orf154"
     CDS             77409..77873
                     /gene="orf154"
                     /codon_start=1
                     /transl_table=4
                     /product="hypothetical protein"
                     /translation="MKAKALKLINLLTYKDIDIPRPHVFVNLPLKSTVSPVELTDITL
                     KINELLPQLSDFISQFHSIILTNNINVITDAGGNMSLDVPGTMSDTDADKFSRRISII
                     DRLITTRGQEINDLLQKGLEIEGKLKKENVNYTSQILDKVNEFKRLNASYKH"
     gene            78670..81231
                     /gene="nad1"
     CDS             join(78670..78814,79121..79611,80758..81231)
                     /gene="nad1"
                     /codon_start=1
                     /transl_table=4
                     /product="NADH dehydrogenase subunit 1"
                     /translation="MNYSPTIISIIENIILMLPALLVVAYVTVAERKTMASMQRRLGP
                     NAVGYYGLLQAFADALKLILKEYVAPTQANLILFFLGPIVTLIFALLGYAVIPYGPGL
                     SLGDMELGILYMLAVSGLATYGILLAGWSANSKYAFLGSLRSTAQLISYELVLSSVLL
                     IIIMITNSLNLNINVQFQKIVWLALPLFCILIIFFIGSVAETNRAPFDLAEAESELVS
                     GFMTEHAAVIFVFFFLAEYASIVLMCIFTSILFLGGYLLEFDIVYWFDLLNYIYAYIF
                     DINWITSLEYFKLRGILTSSSVDGFLHSITLGIKSSIMVFIFIWVRASFPRIRFDQLM
                     SFCWTVLLPILFAFIILIPCLLYIFGITVVNVNMF"
     exon            78670..78814
                     /gene="nad1"
                     /number=1
     intron          78815..79120
                     /gene="nad1"
                     /note="group I(derived)"
     exon            79121..79611
                     /gene="nad1"
                     /number=2
     intron          79612..80757
                     /gene="nad1"
                     /note="group IB"
     gene            79749..80741
                     /gene="iorf330"
     CDS             79749..80741
                     /gene="iorf330"
                     /note="GO IDs: GO:0003677,GO:0004519;
                     GENE3DG3DSA:3.40.1440.10; PFAM
                     PF01541,PF07453,PF07460;PROSITE_PROFILES PS50164; SMART
                     SM00465,SM00496,SM00497;SUPERFAMILY SSF64496,SSF82771;
                     TIGRFAM TIGR01453"
                     /codon_start=1
                     /transl_table=4
                     /product="GIY-YIG endonuclease"
                     /translation="MRYSPDLYENIRLINSKLLPSRVKSPEAICMCNYTNKYLFSSQQ
                     GGTLKITKRFYSDASSPSINIPTVNPTPVLVIRTLHDKGYVDSYKEILKNKGGIYSFI
                     NTVNGKQYIGSAKDFYIRLNEHLNNKKSNLRACWVRRTIQKAFDKYGLDKFNWIIYEY
                     FSYETKILSNESLTELGASPTSYIKALDFSTLYNMKREASSMLGYKHTDEAIQKMIER
                     YKDKTNHPMFGKSHSKKVLELISKPGELNPMFGRIHSDETKKLMAKKRNKYSNGVGIF
                     DLEDNLIKKFDNNVELANYLNISKVTVVVLRTQQAMYLNNELIYKNMYIFKPIN"
     exon            80758..81231
                     /gene="nad1"
                     /number=3
     gene            81752..83206
                     /gene="nad4"
     CDS             81752..83206
                     /gene="nad4"
                     /codon_start=1
                     /transl_table=4
                     /product="NADH dehydrogenase subunit 4"
                     /translation="MLLSSLIITPLLGTMVVASSGSYKNSELFTKTIALTTSVINLII
                     SLVMFILFNNSTNQFQFVQEHYNVQLFDIYLGVDGISIYFILLTTIIMPIALLSNWDS
                     IKENVKSYLIIMLLLETLLLAVFMSLDIMSFYIFFESILPPLFILIGLYGSDNKVSAS
                     YYLFLYTLWGSLFLLLSILSTSSIMGSTDFDTLFKLNFEYKTQIFLFIGIFISFAVKT
                     PTIFLNNWLLKAHVESPLGGSIVLAAIVLKLSLYGVFRLILPILPKASLDYTFVVFTI
                     AVITIIYASFSTLRTTDVKELIAYSSVCHASVYLIGVFSNTMQGLEGSVILGLAHGFV
                     SSGLFICAGGILYDRTGTRLIYFYRGITQLMPIFAILFFILALGNCGAPLTLNFVGEF
                     MSLYSIIERLPVLGVFACSSVVFSAAYTIYMFNRISFGGSFTRFIEESIYDVNKREFI
                     LLFILVLFTVVLGVYPSLILNVLDYSMNSLIYSI"
     gene            83327..83473
                     /gene="atp8"
     CDS             83327..83473
                     /gene="atp8"
                     /codon_start=1
                     /transl_table=4
                     /product="ATP synthase 8"
                     /translation="MPQLVPFYYMNEVVFAFAIIVFILYVLSKYILPRIVRLFLSRMF
                     INKI"
     gene            83637..85890
                     /gene="atp6"
     CDS             join(83637..84001,85455..85890)
                     /gene="atp6"
                     /codon_start=1
                     /transl_table=4
                     /product="ATP synthase 6"
                     /translation="MFSIEKQNLFFAQAKEIRSPLDQFEIRDILNLEVLGGNLHLSLT
                     NIGLYLTIGALIILVLSIVSTNYNKLVSNNWSIAQESLYVTIHNIVTNQINPKNGQIY
                     FPFIYTLFIFILINNLMGMVPYSFASTAHFALTFALSFTIVLGATILGFQKHGLKFFS
                     LLVPAGCPLALLPLLVTIEFISYLARNVSLGLRLAANITAGHMLLSILSGFVYNIMNS
                     GFIFFILGLIPLLFIIAFSGLELAIAFIQAQVFVVLSSSYIKDGLDLH"
     exon            83637..84001
                     /gene="atp6"
                     /number=1
     intron          84002..85454
                     /gene="atp6"
                     /note="group IB"
     gene            84018..85076
                     /gene="iorf352"
     CDS             84018..85076
                     /gene="iorf352"
                     /note="GO IDs: GO:0004519; GENE3D G3DSA:3.10.28.10;PANTHER
                     PTHR36181; PFAM PF00961; SUPERFAMILY SSF55608"
                     /codon_start=1
                     /transl_table=4
                     /product="LAGLIDADG endonuclease"
                     /translation="MLSLFISNMFEVSGLHSKPIFQVQSYSSLNSDSQPDTQINISKD
                     SPRYSFNNKNTFYLNPDYLTGFVDGEGCFSLSIFKKDRSLTGWQVKPIFSISLHNKDI
                     KLLEAIQRTFKTGKIYKHGVDSMQYRVSSLKNLQIITDHFDSYPLISQKRADYLLFKQ
                     AIAIIKNKEHLSLKGILKLVGIKASLNWGLSDKFKESFPTAKAVVRPSVRYNTLNVKI
                     KNLNWIRGFIDAEGSFQVITQNNRNVSLRFSLTQHIKDEELLKDITTYLNCGRYYKSP
                     GRDEGQYLVTIFSDINDKLIPFLNEYPLLGIKQYDYLDFAQIAELIKSKAHLTDEGLE
                     KIKLIQSNMNRKRITIEE"
     exon            85455..85890
                     /gene="atp6"
                     /number=2
     gene            87177..88918
                     /gene="rns"
     rRNA            87177..88918
                     /gene="rns"
                     /product="12S ribosomal RNA"
     gene            88996..89079
                     /gene="trnY(gta)"
     tRNA            88996..89079
                     /gene="trnY(gta)"
                     /product="tRNA-Tyr"
                     /anticodon=(pos:89031..89033,aa:Tyr,seq:gta)
     gene            89080..89153
                     /gene="trnD(gtc)"
     tRNA            89080..89153
                     /gene="trnD(gtc)"
                     /product="tRNA-Asp"
                     /anticodon=(pos:89114..89116,aa:Asp,seq:gtc)
     gene            89286..89367
                     /gene="trnS(gct)"
     tRNA            89286..89367
                     /gene="trnS(gct)"
                     /product="tRNA-Ser"
                     /anticodon=(pos:89318..89320,aa:Ser,seq:gct)
     gene            89439..89509
                     /gene="trnN(gtt)"
     tRNA            89439..89509
                     /gene="trnN(gtt)"
                     /product="tRNA-Asn"
                     /anticodon=(pos:89471..89473,aa:Asn,seq:gtt)
     gene            89555..93298
                     /gene="cox3"
     CDS             join(89555..89773,91277..91390,92822..93298)
                     /gene="cox3"
                     /codon_start=1
                     /transl_table=4
                     /product="cytochrome c oxidase III"
                     /translation="MTNLIRSNFQDHPFHLVSPSPWPLYTSIALFTVTVNGALSMHLF
                     SNSYIVFYLSLITLVASMAFWFRDIIAEGTYLGNHTLSVQKGLNLGVILFIVSEGLFF
                     VAIFWAFFHSALTPTVELGAQWPPMGIEPVNPFELPLLNTVILLSSGATITYAHHSLI
                     KGERKGALYGSIFTVLLALIFTFFQGVEYSVSSFTISDGVFGTCFFFGTGFHGFHVII
                     GTIFLSVALWRIYSYHLTDHHHLGYEAGILYWHFVDVVWLFLYVTMYYWGS"
     exon            89555..89773
                     /gene="cox3"
                     /number=1
     intron          89774..91276
                     /gene="cox3"
                     /note="group IB"
     gene            89783..90796
                     /gene="iorf337"
     CDS             89783..90796
                     /gene="iorf337"
                     /note="GO IDs: GO:0004519; GENE3D G3DSA:3.10.28.10;PANTHER
                     PTHR36181,PTHR36181:SF1; PFAM PF00961;
                     SUPERFAMILYSSF55608"
                     /codon_start=1
                     /transl_table=4
                     /product="LAGLIDADG endonuclease"
                     /translation="MNTIVLRTQQALNYYLNIAQKIPSIHLEEALYTYRNKNNTTIFT
                     NNNNLGYYLAGLLEGDGSISLPSTNTGVTSLNRVLNPRIVFTSHINNIGMYSFIQSEL
                     GNIGRFQGASSSGENILRYIIGDIESIILFINLVHGKLRTPKNQRFNDLINFMNNKYD
                     LNISESLLDNSSFTDNSWFSGFSEADGHFGIKYVGGRACAAIFAAPNPAGISTKIRKP
                     KSETRKRSVSENISLKFRLDQRLYDKATSTSMKPFMENLALFLNANLKTYKNNTNSEV
                     LSVSIQSIKNVSFLIDYFNKFPLIGDKLTDFKKWEIVYNMIILKQHLTEEGRLKIKNL
                     LVK"
     exon            91277..91390
                     /gene="cox3"
                     /number=2
     intron          91391..92821
                     /gene="cox3"
                     /note="group IC2"
     gene            91403..92755
                     /gene="iorf450"
     CDS             91403..92755
                     /gene="iorf450"
                     /note="GO IDs: GO:0004519; GENE3D G3DSA:3.10.28.10;PANTHER
                     PTHR36181,PTHR36181:SF2; PFAM PF00961;
                     SUPERFAMILYSSF55608"
                     /codon_start=1
                     /transl_table=4
                     /product="LAGLIDADG endonuclease"
                     /translation="MWIRTKLRGNPKALITKLSVERLIVASLRTEGIVTSLEIIGLSQ
                     WMGYRGSKSDSFISVKEQRADGSSIFSKYCKVCSESQGNLVFIHQQKDVNTVISTTTH
                     RVRSRYTKNILCASSTNIIQKSLFSTNTYSQFPQGIRESAFNTSPLTLNPNYVTGFTD
                     GEGCFFVGINQDVKFKTGYRVKATFQIGLHEKDLALLEQIRLFFGVGKVTKLGAESVQ
                     YRVSGLDDLNTIIYHFDNYPLLTRKHSDYIFFKEVINLMKQGKHLTLEGLNRIVSIKS
                     TLNNGELSDSLNLAFPNLKPALRSEVPSRDMQDLHWLAGFTDAEGCFFIALKKSPASK
                     LGETAWLRFILTQHSRDKELLESLIQTLNCGRYIVKPDCGEFIVEKFTDVRDKIIPIF
                     EKFKLRHGGAKSLNYEDFKKAALLIGNKAHLTREGLDEIKKIKGRMNKQRKAVLNKGV
                     "
     exon            92822..93298
                     /gene="cox3"
                     /number=3
     gene            94323..95003
                     /gene="nad6"
     CDS             94323..95003
                     /gene="nad6"
                     /codon_start=1
                     /transl_table=4
                     /product="NADH dehydrogenase subunit 6"
                     /translation="MYYQLLATPEIFSNGYLTGSLDIISITALLCGILIIINKNPIVS
                     VIFLIGLFANISVYLILIGLTFIGLSYLIVYIGAVSILFLFILMLINIRTSELQSNNR
                     NSVSLGLFITILANFTIFQILPYYMAILNNYSSKLNTILYYLPWNKFSDILNYINKNI
                     DITNANIMFVSSNSWDNNMAETGHTATIGHILYTSHNMWIFMASFILLLAMTGAIIIT
                     IKNEKAIQ"
     gene            95574..95645
                     /gene="trnV(tac)"
     tRNA            95574..95645
                     /gene="trnV(tac)"
                     /product="tRNA-Val"
                     /anticodon=(pos:95606..95608,aa:Val,seq:tac)
     gene            95764..95835
                     /gene="trnI(gat)"
     tRNA            95764..95835
                     /gene="trnI(gat)"
                     /product="tRNA-Ile"
                     /anticodon=(pos:95797..95799,aa:Ile,seq:gat)
     gene            95837..95924
                     /gene="trnS(tga)"
     tRNA            95837..95924
                     /gene="trnS(tga)"
                     /product="tRNA-Ser"
                     /anticodon=(pos:95871..95873,aa:Ser,seq:tga)
     gene            95925..95996
                     /gene="trnW(tca)"
     tRNA            95925..95996
                     /gene="trnW(tca)"
                     /product="tRNA-Trp"
                     /anticodon=(pos:95958..95960,aa:Trp,seq:tca)
     gene            96005..96077
                     /gene="trnP(tgg)"
     tRNA            96005..96077
                     /gene="trnP(tgg)"
                     /product="tRNA-Pro"
                     /anticodon=(pos:96038..96040,aa:Pro,seq:tgg)
BASE COUNT    33997 a  14108 c  16527 g  31567 t
ORIGIN      
        1 agtctaaact ctaaaaaaat agggatattc gtttcacgaa tcagcagtat tttttctgtg
       61 cttctgtgcg aagcatacag aaaaaaatta ctaaaatact gcatatccct acgggatcag
      121 aaatcagtac acttcgttag ggatatgaag ctgctggtag aaaaaaagct attttttttt
      181 taccgctcgc tttggatata taaagtataa atgtaattta ggtgcgccag cgtttcgcta
      241 gctgctccta aattatataa gtatagaaag aaattattgt agaatttaag ctacatatta
      301 aagagattta tttatataaa taggcttgct agctgattgt atatatatgc tggccgtatt
      361 tcatagcaag ctcgctttta ataggcaacc agtaatatga gcaattcttt acctacaagc
      421 ctataattat attaactcta agagaaatct aataataaac ggagtgaatt gaaatatctt
      481 attaacttca ggaaaagaaa tcaaaagaga ttctatgatt agcgtgagct aaaatagagt
      541 agcctagaaa gtcaaatggt ggataaactg tttaaattta atggggaacc ttcctcaaag
      601 gctaaatata atatgtaagc gatagtggaa agtaccgtga gggaaccaaa acaaaaacag
      661 tgattttata agcagttcgg aaaaataaaa aagttagaac gtaccttttg cataatgggt
      721 caccaagtta acattagatg cgagattcta cgtagttaaa ccgagcgtta aaataacggt
      781 aagtgtctaa agttagaccc gaagcctggt gattttacca taatcaggat tataaaagtc
      841 cgaacggaat attgtagcat aaatatccga agaattatgg taggtgtagt gaaagacaat
      901 actgaccagg atagctggtt ttctgcgaaa cctataacag taggcaattt aagtataata
      961 tcttagcagg tacagaattt aatctcagac aagacataag gcttaacttg ttaacaagtt
     1021 aagcccatgt tttattttgt acaaattggg ggatcatgaa gattttatca gtgagtatgt
     1081 agactcggaa tggcaaagat atatcttaaa tcatcagaca tagaatgata aggttgtatg
     1141 tcaaaaggga aacagcccag aacaagagtt aaggttccta aattattagt tgagtgaaat
     1201 taagaaggtt tttattaaag tcgacaagga gataggctta gaagcagcca taattttatg
     1261 acctcgtaac agagcgcttg ttaagtttta aaagcatcga aaatttatcg gatctaaaca
     1321 atataccgaa accttgtcca tattatttta taattaatag tctcagcaag ctcggactat
     1381 acaattataa ttaaatgggg tagcagaacg ttgagctaaa ttaagatttt tattttttaa
     1441 atgaaattat aataatttaa ctcaagtgat aatggtgaca tgagtaacta aaagaaaatt
     1501 ttccgcctaa agcttatgga tgtaattaag taacggcctc taagtttatg gaatcaaaag
     1561 attaaaacga tgagacaatc tttcatacta aggacgacat tttaagtgca aaatgtactg
     1621 gaaaaatagt aataagttta agctatggct agaactagct atagctgtaa atggaaagta
     1681 accgtaccta gaatctgaaa caagtaagct agtagagaat acgaaggcgt aaatgagcta
     1741 acaatcataa aggaactcgg caaattgact accgtaactt cgggataagg agagctcatt
     1801 attcttgatt aatatcaggt aaagaggaag aagcatgaaa tagtgttgta cgactgttta
     1861 attaaaacac agcactttgc tgaaagatta aaaatctaag tatagagtgt gatgtctgcc
     1921 cggtgccggc tggttaacag atataattaa atatactaat atttgatgta gacggaaacc
     1981 ccggttaaag gcggccttaa cgtgagggtc ctaaggtagc gaaatgcctt ggccgttaaa
     2041 tgcggtcttg catgaatgat gtaacgatac aacagctgtc tctatgattg actcagtgaa
     2101 attggaatag ctgtgcagat acagtttacc tctagttaga cgagaagacc ctatgcagct
     2161 ttactgtcac taattataga gtatgataaa caattttcag tttataaggt aattgacggc
     2221 cggcttgctt agcaagctgg ctctatgaca atgagaatcc tttatttttt tttcatatga
     2281 atgaattggt ttaggacgag cttaagctcg tagtaaatca acctaattca gcttattttc
     2341 ctttctgctg taagcgcata atgatagatt atacttaaat ttggatttat gcctgcagaa
     2401 atagataagt acccttggtt aaggaactat cgctagggga cagtttatgt ggggcacaga
     2461 ccctgtaaag agtaaacagg agtgtctaat aatttataat tattttgttt gcgatttaag
     2521 gtagtagaac tatttttaat catataaaat tatttatatg tacattcgtt gtatatatat
     2581 ttaaaaaaag gtaggatttt cactatatag aaattagaga taataaaaat attaagtagt
     2641 agctgctgag tcctaatccc gccgaagggg ggatatggac tactatgtat ttcatagcaa
     2701 gctcgcacta atatttttta actattaaga ctggctatct agctatgctc taatagttat
     2761 gttttaatta tctaaaaagc tcaacggcta aatcttgcct tactgtttga ttatcaacaa
     2821 atcttacagt tgcgtaagca gggcatagga tcacaagatg caacaaggaa agatcttgga
     2881 ttattggaaa agctacgcta gggatgtttg tcctttaata ttttatttca ctgtggtatg
     2941 ggtcatagtc ctacggactc agcttttttt aaaaaaaaaa tacgagcttg ctatgaagag
     3001 cggacttcgt tctagcgaag ctagccccct attccctatt ccctgacccc ctacgggggt
     3061 agggaattag agaatcagga atcagccagc atattttttc ggagaaaaaa tcctgatccc
     3121 gtagggatat cgctgagact tcgtctaccc gtgctatatt gagaagtaaa aataattaat
     3181 aatatattgg gttaatttca aaaattactt acgcgttgct ttacgagact ccgtctataa
     3241 agctcgctat gtaaatttga agcgaaattt atcttagcat aaattataag ataaagacgt
     3301 tcaacgacta taaggtgagt tatatgcaca gtttgcgagg aagagccagc tagccgatat
     3361 ataaagctag ttgcttttac ttgcaggcta aacaataatc cttttttaca cccaacatta
     3421 ttattatata tatatatata aaaaaaaata aaagaaagaa taaatattta gaaaaatgaa
     3481 taaagacggt aacgtagtat tcccggctac gccgggaatc gttaactttc aagccgcctc
     3541 ttctaaaggt gggcaaggca aagttagctc gaaaatttat aataataatt taaaacaatc
     3601 taaaacaata cttttaaaga aaaaaatagg tgatatagga ataaccaaat atttaccttc
     3661 attttctaaa gaatgaaaga atactatcta ttcttataat aaaaatacat taaagaatat
     3721 accagttaat gatttaaata taaacaaaat aataaaaggt tactttaatt tatattttaa
     3781 agatcataaa tatacaggat ctaaatttat attattaaaa agaagacgta atttattaag
     3841 aagaatacac gtaagtaatg ctgaaattaa acatactaat aataaagcaa taattactct
     3901 gtatactcta aatagagaaa aaaatgtatt aaaaaaaaaa tatttaaaaa taaataaaaa
     3961 aataagtaaa aaattaatag ccaaacgtta ttttttatta tataaagaaa atatagaaaa
     4021 aatttataaa atcttaggtg aatataaaga tcaatatata tttattagtg atataataag
     4081 aaaaaccaaa tttataaaat ataaactaga atatttaaat aaatttataa aattaaaaga
     4141 tctttattta aaaaaagttt gaggtgttat tcttaaccaa tatgcgagaa aatatctaaa
     4201 atacttaaga aaatatgact tattatattc tcttaatcaa tataaattca acagattggt
     4261 gtttttacct aaattaagta atatattaaa taaaattcta ggaaaaaaaa tagaatataa
     4321 tataattaat ttaaaatctg tcgcatatca tacagatctt tttactaatg cattagcatt
     4381 aaaattaaga aaaagaagaa taaattatat aaattctatg tttagtattt taaatagagc
     4441 atatttacct aatattaata cgataaaaga aagatctata ataaaaggtg atcaaaaaat
     4501 ggatctattt caaagtaaat ttaaagattt aaaaataata tctaatatag tattcccagc
     4561 tatgccggaa ggcatcgctg gaagcttggc gccaacctcc tctctatcta aactgttaga
     4621 tggtacatac ccttcagata taaataatgg aataatgcat agcagcgatg ctaataaaga
     4681 aaatatccat aatactattt ataattctat tggatataaa aatatggcag gtataagatt
     4741 agaagttaaa ggtagattaa ctaaacgtta cagagcggat agatctatct attcattaaa
     4801 atgaaaagga ggattaaaaa atgtagattc ttcttttaga ggtttaagtt cagttttatt
     4861 tagaggtaat tctaaatcaa atgtaactta ttcaatagct aaatcaaaac gtcgtattgg
     4921 agcctttgca gtaaaaggtt gaataggtgg aaaataaaga aaggcgcaag aggcttctga
     4981 tgagtagtcc agaagaatgc cccccacttc gttgggatta gtagccttct gagtccgaag
     5041 gactactcat cagaaggcta ctaatcccga gacttcgtct gtatttcata tcccttacgg
     5101 gatcagaaat tagacgaagt gggtccgcct gggataggga ctactactaa aatatatata
     5161 tataataata atgaagacat agtctgaacc gttttgaaaa aaatggaaat ataagtgcta
     5221 tagctatcct tcggtatttc gtataccgga ggtattgctt gtacagcaat aaaaaaaata
     5281 agggggggac ttcgttccca ccttcatagg acgcttttat gataacacat agaacaggct
     5341 aatttgcgca agagtgtaca aaatgagtgc gcggtttggc acctcgatgt cggcttaact
     5401 tatcctcatg gatgcaggaa ctatgtaggg tgcgactgtt cgtcgattaa aaagttacat
     5461 gagctgggtt aaatacgtcg tgagacagta tggtttctat cttctagggg gaattagaat
     5521 ataataagaa ctaacttttg tacgaaagga acaagaagaa tttaatttgt aaaagggtta
     5581 aataatagtt actaacctat ggtttacctg ttgtctatgt gcccaaatat taaaatatag
     5641 gataaaaatt ctatatatct gtatagcttt agctatacat agggatgttt ctttcactaa
     5701 gataaatata tagcataggc acggcaggaa agctaagttg gttaaggata agtgctgaaa
     5761 gcatataggc acgaagctta tcttaagata tttcttaaat atacgtaaaa tattattacg
     5821 aaggattaat ataggcttta tccgtacgaa tctggagatt tttaagaata aagtactaat
     5881 tttataaata actatttata catatatcgc atgtacaatg catgcctatt tctgctcagc
     5941 agaaattagc caaccatacc tggatatact ttgctatcgg gtggtttggc tttttaaatt
     6001 ttagcaaatt gtagctagag cctgattagc ataaaagtaa tgcaattgtt ttgtaatcaa
     6061 tagaagtaag tgcgatactt gcattgggct gacgaatagt aaggcgccag ggataaaaaa
     6121 aaaataaggc gtatccccca ggcggacccc ccactccgtg gtcgacggag tggtgtggcg
     6181 tgcctcacac ttcgttagga gaagtctctc cctaacgaag tgtacacata ttcccggagg
     6241 gaattaggga attagggagg cattcttctg ggaatagagc ttgctagtac gcagtactac
     6301 tcctctcatt atagagttgc gtcttattgc ctagcgaagc tactattctt cgaatcaggc
     6361 aaagcttact gctttagcaa gctaggatta gtcgtcaagt ggtaatatca ctttagactt
     6421 attagtgatg aatattttaa agactctaat ttgacaagtc tagaaagagt cactactaga
     6481 ggtagggcgc ccataaacca gacttcgtgc gatccatatc cctttgggta gacttctgtc
     6541 gctagcgcga tttttttctg tagaaaaaaa taatcagcag gctaaggaga gcttgctgta
     6601 ttttcgtcgc ggaagaatct tcctccttcg gagagtacac ttcgttaggg gactacagca
     6661 agctctatat taaacttaat agtcttagct ggcttatgcg atagcaagtt aatacgcagg
     6721 ctagtaaact acaaaaaaaa aagagctatt ttagtaatct tagtggtaaa taaggcagag
     6781 atgggagact gcaatattat accttagtag ggtgcaaata tctcagctcg agcttccaca
     6841 ccaagatgaa gctaaaccga tagtggttat ggttgggtgc ggccaataca tccaggtgca
     6901 actcctgtgg cttctcccgt aaagaggatt ctgcctcatt tttttaaggc gcaagcttaa
     6961 gcttgctgta gacgaagtct cccctatttc ttcgaaatta gtccttcgga gggagggata
     7021 ttaaaaggac tagtagtcaa gcggttacga catagctctt tcaatgctac catcgtaggt
     7081 tcgaatccta tctagtctaa agcggattgg tgtaatagta acacatttgg ctcatgtcca
     7141 gaggttagag gtgcaagtcc tttgtccgcg tagggctata acttaatagg taaagtgtac
     7201 tgctcataac agtaattata agtgttcaag tcactttagc cctaaatctg agtgctggaa
     7261 tcggtccaaa tataactaaa gactcactcc agaagaatgc cccccacttc gttgggcaga
     7321 cttctgtcgc tagcgcgatt tttttctgta gaaaaaaata atcagcaggc taaggagaga
     7381 gataatttat ttggagaggc gaagcctatc cagctctctc taatataaaa aaccctaaca
     7441 ctagatagag atttgcaccg tagtcttaag acaaggctat ccagaagaat gccccccact
     7501 tcgttgggta gacttctgtc gctagcgcga tttttttctg tagaaaaaaa taatcagcag
     7561 gctaaggaga gcttgctgta ttttcgtcgc ggaagaatct tcctccttcg gagagtacgc
     7621 tccgctagcg aaggctagta aagtgtatct caatgagcta tattcattgg tgatagacag
     7681 ttaagaaaga ctatagttgt aggaagtaag caattataag ttaatggtaa actattcgtt
     7741 taccaaacga attttgtcag ttcgactctg gctaattgta aaaaaaaatc cgaatggtga
     7801 aattggtaaa cacaacaaac ttaaaatttg taggcagagt gccttgaagg ttcaagtcct
     7861 ttttcggata ttaaagagct tgctgtagac gaagtctctc cccttcggcg gagaagtcta
     7921 ccccccccac ttctaatttc tgatcccgcc gaagggggga tatgaaatac taatttctga
     7981 tcccgtaagg gatatgaaat acatatctct tcgaaattag aagtctcggg tacgcaggct
     8041 agtcctgcgg agagacttcg tctacgccga ctacgagttt aagtataaca ccttgaaaac
     8101 tgcgggttct ctatacggct ttaaacatag ccctcagact atagaactta tacgtgcagc
     8161 taaattaggt aaacctctat ccgaagaggc taaaataaaa ctgggagcta attctcaacc
     8221 ttcaggtggt ctattagtag ataatgataa tgttgaaacc aatgaagttg tgtattttac
     8281 ttctataaga agagccgcag cttttattaa tatgcaccct tcttacctag ctaaatgtat
     8341 agctaaagaa ggttttatag aggtagtaat attcgtttca ctattcccta cccctacggg
     8401 gggcattcat acacttcgtt agggagagac ttcgtctacg caagctccag caagctctat
     8461 acccggctac gccgggaata gagcttgcta gtacgcagta ctactcctcg tggaagaata
     8521 aactcagaaa acttaagctt ttctgagtta tactcgtgtg ttcaaaccac tcctcagtgc
     8581 gcaagctcta tttgaacggt tataggttaa tggtagactt gtcgatttcc actcgatttg
     8641 tgtcagttcg aatctgacta accgtattct ataggattta gtatagtata gtaggattta
     8701 taattataca tactataata atgctattgt attccacata gcatctacac ttcttttcag
     8761 taacagataa gctagagaag gtatatatat actgagtata taaagcaagc gataaaaaaa
     8821 aaaaattaaa gaggaggagt acgctccgct acacagaaaa aaaaaaatcg cgctagcgac
     8881 cccttactca tagcaagctc ttttttttct tcagagctta gctagtataa ataagcgggc
     8941 gactcaaact tattgtaagc ttagccatct agcttgtgct ggattagcaa gtgggctata
     9001 tcttatagaa agaattaaga atatgaagtt tcatgtgatg aagaatgcga tagttagagc
     9061 tatgtacgct aatttagcgt gggcgcactc tttgctaggg aacaaagttc cctagcaaag
     9121 tataaagata aaaaataaag aggagtcttt gctaggaaca atctcatccc cctattcccc
     9181 tagggggaga gacttcgtct ctcgcaagca cgctgattct ttttatccta gctacgacta
     9241 gataagcgac tttagtttag taccttaagg aagtactgaa ggtaagtagg ctgtgtgcat
     9301 agctctaact accaagttct aaagagcata aaatgctaat gtatattata tgcgattcgc
     9361 gattccctat tcccagaaga atgcctccct aattccctaa ttccctccgg gaatacggga
     9421 atatgggaat atgagtacac ttcgttaggg aataggagta cacttcgtta gggagtattt
     9481 ctccggaggg agcaagctct tatatattta gcctgtaatt atagcgcggt ttaatattct
     9541 taaggtgata tggggagtag acctcgtatc tccacctccg gctccccacc atattggtgg
     9601 gagcgggagt cttagtaagt cgtaggctat tattattaac ttaactaaat gcgactacta
     9661 cttttatata taacaatacc ttaaaaatga aaaaaaatat gaatcttctt ttagtccgtc
     9721 ttttcgtaag attcccttga tctctgcatt ctgatcccag cgaagggggt agacttcgtc
     9781 tcagcagaga tcttcaacaa tatataaatc ttcgtacttt tataaatcgt cagaaaatca
     9841 acaggctatc taaaaattct atagaactta tttcacgata tatctttaat ataaaattat
     9901 atcaattttt agctgtagtt tttattcatg tagccgttac atctattcaa atagatttga
     9961 atttattctt agaagtgtta aataatcttc ccgaaaattt gggatcatcc gtaggcgtcc
    10021 cagagctagc taaaaacatt aaattagata gtaatataaa ttatatctta tgttatagtc
    10081 atagatcttt atttggattt aggacttata tattaatggt tttaatatta tttataatat
    10141 ttcccatact ttttataata caaaattata tttttataat tttaagtata ttaagtgtaa
    10201 tattagttaa agctttagct ctaaattttt atcaaaaaca ttttcagttt ttttatagtg
    10261 gcttgcccag tcataaaaaa gtagatttta gagaaaaatt agtgcacttt attacactga
    10321 taataaataa tatagggaaa attataaagc atttatttaa aatgtgaata atatctatta
    10381 taataatata tatttttaga tatttgctag ctactatgtt attaaatata gatgataata
    10441 atagttttat aacaacaata ttaatactta ctcttccttt acctatgttt ttttatttgc
    10501 taaattttat agtgaaatat ctgaagaaag aatctataga ggataaagat tattatttgt
    10561 ataatgatta cgtagtaaaa agagtaaatc tatatagaat aacatgtact ataattgtaa
    10621 actacttaat tcaaaactat tatagtacaa taattatatc tataataata aaagggttta
    10681 ttgttataat tataacatta ttcacaattt gtataatata cggtatcttg cgaataaata
    10741 agccaggatg gcgtgcctca cacttcgtta gtagacaaag tacaatatcg tgcagtaggg
    10801 ttgaccctct ctccgatggc gattctggag tccgagcttc cctaacgaag tgtatccctc
    10861 cgggagagag ggtcggaata aataagcatg agcctatacc acttaagagc gcattggatc
    10921 tagcggggtc agccagctat atagcggcat ttatatcact aactccattt ttacaggaag
    10981 catgtaattc aggtttcagt aagttttatt ttaatgaagg taaccaaaga tattacgagt
    11041 ggaaaggcat acctttccgt atgccaggtg tagtaaagtg tggacctgaa ccaaccatca
    11101 atatcatgca ggtgcgaaaa acagaaatag ccctggcgaa agcggctgaa gaagctcgaa
    11161 acctacataa agtacccgat acggacgtgg gtatatatta tcgaaatcta gatgcagcca
    11221 tagagaaaga ggctgctcaa aacctaaata aagaagccgt ggcgaaagag ggtggggctt
    11281 ctttatctag atattatcga aatatagatg aaaccataaa gaaaaaggct gattatgtac
    11341 ctgttactga atctgttcga caagggctaa taaaagaata taaagataaa ttaaataatt
    11401 ctcctatcgt aaatattacg tgaaaactta aatataatga aggtattcaa agatcgcaag
    11461 ctaatttcac agtaaaacca ataaattatt tttataatac taaattttat ggggcggttt
    11521 ctttggtttt aaaagggaga ttattaatag ttaatataat tagacatgac ttgcctggtt
    11581 gtgtctttat gcctacttat tatttacaaa atgcaaatgt tacggatagt tcagccaaaa
    11641 ttagggatat tacaacaaca ttagaatcta aatatggtat aatgttaccc cagataggga
    11701 tagataaggt ggagaataga attaatggtt taataatatt tactcaagcc gaatctatag
    11761 ataatacaag tttatttaga gtatgaaggc cttcatcgta ttatatggaa cccgaactaa
    11821 aaactgtaaa gaattattac caagaaaaaa gtcaaaataa tcttagaatt agagaatttg
    11881 atactactga tagtatcaaa ttctctaaag acttaaagaa ggtagtagga gtacaagggg
    11941 aagctataaa aatagctaat aatgaaaatt ttgtaataca tgaggacaga ttggcagccc
    12001 ggaagttagc tttttttgaa aataccttag acaacgaata tagaaaatta gtggaatttt
    12061 atttaactaa aggtcaaaaa gctaacccta aggatttcat gatttgagaa gaagatggtt
    12121 cagataaatc tagacttaaa tttaaagact taatgtataa agcccggtct gaaacaaaat
    12181 ctgctattca aaaagatgaa tatctactag ctcgtcctaa aggaaaagaa tgggatttag
    12241 taaaattcgc agaaaggcga atgtctagaa atgacagtaa taatgaatat atggataatg
    12301 attgctatta tttcaaaact cgtcgtgatt atcctataaa ccgtttatta ataactagaa
    12361 accaaagtca tatgacttat tttagtatgt ataaagaggg agttgcggaa ggttataaaa
    12421 tcagaaggca aatgctgggt gaattagatg ctagcataaa tttaccatta gaaaaatcta
    12481 gagcagagtt aataaaaaaa atcgctagta aattgactag aagtgaattt actaaatttc
    12541 agaatattta tggtgtttct attaatagac ttacatttga attttttcag ttaaaaccca
    12601 ctgatagtaa atattttgga ataaacacta caagtacaac atttgctcca atactagaca
    12661 gaaatacaga ttacgaactt tatagcatta tagacgttaa aaatgatagt gtaaaattac
    12721 cttttgtttt taaacaagga ggtatgtcta atatgactat gcctacacat gactataata
    12781 tgttagataa tagggatgag gtatctattc gtagatgtat ggattttatc tatacaaatt
    12841 cagatggaaa cttaacttat caatcagata aggataattt tagtgttcta gctggggtcg
    12901 ataaaaatta tccgtatcaa tcagatatgg ataattttag tgttgttaaa aagaaaagtg
    12961 taggttttac taaaaaagct gtagactata aaaataaaaa ccctaagtca gttaaatata
    13021 ccttagatgg gtttaataat agatttttcc gtggaaaaag tatatctata gagttgccct
    13081 ttgagagtat aaaactcttg gatattatac cacatgaata tcaccaaata tctctgggag
    13141 gggaaagagt taattttgat tatgaaggtg agcaaagagt caaatcttct atacctaata
    13201 ctctagttat gaaaaaaact agaaaactta accttgagtt tactctacta aaacaggttt
    13261 atactactaa aggaagtaat agtaaaatta cattaaggtt tactccaact tgaccaccag
    13321 atccttcacc aaatggggat atagaaatcc ctaatctaat attgcaagtt gctaacttga
    13381 ataatgatag tacagatcta aatccacgta ctcttgaagc gcattatgtt gaatacgacc
    13441 tcccctccag aaggccaacc cctagtacta atctaccaaa tgaaacacct cttcatccct
    13501 cagggtcaaa tgaagaggaa gaggatatct atggttatag cggagatgag gataataatg
    13561 ctcaaaataa tcgtgaagta gcttctgctg tgcaagcgag tgagcaacca ccaacagtag
    13621 aatcccctat ggagctacct tttgaagaca gctttgcgga tgcgccttat ccatatgagg
    13681 ctgaaagtcc aaaggataat gataacaata gtggttcacg caaaggtcgt acagcagtgg
    13741 cttcgggtga ccaagtggta gagggggaag agattgctct aatatccgca gatgatatga
    13801 ccagtgaagg ggatttggct ttttcaccgc aattttttat accagagtca actccagata
    13861 gtatttctag cgacaactct agtcctatta atacgcaagc taaccagggg atgggtgaga
    13921 tcttagagtc aaatcttgtt aaccgtgatg agccaatgca agtagatgga gatttgtatc
    13981 gtgaagttat gaataatgcg gtaggggaag ccgtaatgga aagtataaat cctatcttac
    14041 ttcttcctga tctaccaact agtaatcctg aaccggtgga tactgaagat agtccactgt
    14101 ctactgaagt tagtccactg tctatgatgt cagacagtga attcttcgag ctagaacgtc
    14161 aaatcgcgag tctaaagcct tcttacttag aagcggatcc tggtgaggta gacggttctg
    14221 gccaagatgc ggctgaccca gaggctatta taatatcttc agatgatagt tctagtgatt
    14281 caggtgatta tggtaataat tatagtgagg caagtccgat tacgagctta cccgggaata
    14341 gggctggcca aatggctgac ccagaggcta ttataagatc ttcagatgat agttctagtg
    14401 agggggtacc aacgccacct aaggaaacag attttatagc tagaccgctt aatactcctg
    14461 tagcggaagt tattcacgat agaactggaa ctaggttatt gactgttgat attcatacta
    14521 tgttaacggt aatcggccca ccaaatgcac cagaacctcg tttatggagt gtgggaaatg
    14581 caaattatta tctctcgatg gctcctgatt ttttttacga gcattatcct aggggtacgg
    14641 aggtaatgcc tcctaataat tatccgtccc aacaaattaa tgtttatata cctccgccta
    14701 tggataaact acgatgcgaa tctgatgggc gtattgggga aatttgcata tgtcgtgcag
    14761 aattcgctac tgtagtacca ttagtaaatt accctaggtc gagttatata gaaggagcgc
    14821 tattcatgaa atcagtttta tcctcagaac cattaggaga taaggatttg agtgatggtt
    14881 ttaatttgag tgatcgtttg aatttttctt cgaatagtta tactaatgct tattttgcac
    14941 cagagccaac tccagataca gatagtatat ctagcgataa ctctagtcct ataaatatgc
    15001 aagctaacca ggaggaggct ggtaagccgg aggttactct aatatccgca gatgatatga
    15061 ccagtgaagg ggatttggct ttttcaccgc aattttttat accagagtca actccagata
    15121 gtatttctag cgacaactct agtcctatta atacgcaagc taaccagggg atgggtgaga
    15181 tcttagagtc aaatcttgtt aaccgtgatg agccaatgca agtagatgaa gatttgtatc
    15241 gtgaagtcat gaataatgtg gtaggggaag ccacaatgga aactataaat cctatcctac
    15301 ttcttcctga cctaccaact agtaatcccg aaccggtgga tactgaagat agtccactgt
    15361 ctactgaaga tagtccactg tctatgatgt cagacagtga attcttcgag ctagaacggg
    15421 aaatatctaa gctaggaaag tctataggaa gagacaagaa aggacaaagt agttataagt
    15481 aggggcgcaa gctcttactg gtagatagct ataggtatta tataagctat ctaccgtagg
    15541 ggacataatt tatttggtag aatgctgacc ttgcatgtta gaaggctcgg ttcgaatccg
    15601 agtgtctcca tataagcttg tgaagctcaa ttggttgagc agaacgttta agttgtaaga
    15661 tataatattt aaacttcgct attagtagag aattggaggt ctcgactaat tccggctcaa
    15721 tatccctccg ggattaggga ttagcaagct ctagcttgct aatttcgaag aaataacaaa
    15781 tggttaatag ctacgagtat tcccgattcc ctaacgaagt gtacccatcc ttcggaggga
    15841 tacacttcgt tagggataca cttcgttagg gatacacttc gttagggaga gctcgcccta
    15901 ataaaaaagc acatgtaact caatcggtag agtgaaatat tgaagctatt tttgttgtaa
    15961 gttcaagtct taccgtgtgc atataaaagt gtagctttag cttgctaatt cttatagtag
    16021 gcggaggctc tagcttcgca tgcgccttac tcgaacgaga aaaaaaaata aaggaagagg
    16081 cggagcctat tcgttaccgc cttattttag agcttgctga ttcgtgaaac gaatattact
    16141 atccatatcc ctccgggata tggatatgct tgcccgattc gtaccacgaa taccgaaggg
    16201 atacacttcg ttagtgctaa tccatatccc tccgggagag atttcgtcta ggcaagctcg
    16261 atacttcgtc tacctgaggg aatatggata tgcactactc ttattttttt ttacttctcg
    16321 tgctataagg gactttagta taatggtgaa tgcatatgac ttttaatcat taaaatgtag
    16381 gttcgaatcc tgcaagtcct atatttctag ctagcgagga taaggtacac ttcgttaggg
    16441 agggaaaaaa atacaggcgg taacgaagtc ccctcttata ttttcgtcgc ggaagaatct
    16501 tccgcgaaaa tccgcaagcg accctcccag cctacgccta ctcgtatagc agtagacttc
    16561 gtctctccgc aggagcaagc tccccctaac gaagtgtgag gcacgccacc catccttcgg
    16621 agagagagct tgccctagat gaagtctcga gcttgcgtag tccttacact tcgttaggag
    16681 tacgctccgc taaaaaaaga aataaatttc tttttttttt tactccggta gtcccctaac
    16741 gaagtgtact cgtcaagaag aatgccccca cttcgttggg attaggagaa gtctcgagct
    16801 agctgagtcc taatcccgac ggggatatgg attacacaat taaaagcagg catgtcggaa
    16861 tggaagacga agtcgtttta ggtgcgacgg gtattattac catagaggtt caagtcctct
    16921 tgcctgtaca ttaataatta tttagcctac tccctagttt aattacgagc tttagcttgc
    16981 tgagtccgaa ggactatagc gattaaaaaa aaaaaaaagc aaagttcgag gcttcgccta
    17041 tccgatattc gtggaacgaa tcgcgcaata ttttttttct tcgagcttac tagtactaat
    17101 ccggctccgc cggatatgta ctataaaaaa aaaaaatccc gcaagctctg gtggcgtgcc
    17161 tcacacttcg ttaggaagag ctcgctgatg aggcgaagcc tactccggac tattgaatag
    17221 gggaggggct atcttgcctc ctatatctat atcctgtcga ttaatgggta gatcataaat
    17281 ttttggtatt tacagtcggt gttcgaatca ccgcaggata attttatctt aatattagta
    17341 gcgaagcgcg aagcgcgaag cgcgaagcat atccttcgaa ttttttttta tctaatccca
    17401 acgaagtggg gatattcgac gagcccccta acgaagtgtg aggcacgcca cccatccttc
    17461 ggagggagag taggctgatt ccttagctcg cggatttttt cctgtatttc atatccctta
    17521 cgggatcaga aattagtggc tggctgattt cgaagaaata tgccctgatc ccgtagggat
    17581 aagcacagaa aaaaatatcc cagagggggc attgttctgg aataggggga gcttgcgtag
    17641 tgcttacact tcgttaggag tacgctccgc taaaaaaaga aataaattta ttttttttta
    17701 ctccgggagt atttcatagc aagctcctgc taactaaagc aactaaagct agatttatta
    17761 aggtagacat aactcaatcg gtagagtggt tatttgtggt gtaacttgtt ctcggttcga
    17821 tcccgagtgt ttaccctagg agctgtctct atccatatag ccagcatata taagctaaag
    17881 ctagaattag tgcgctagct tgccctcttt gttcagggga acgaaattcc ttctatagta
    17941 ggctaaagct ttagcttgcg agagtaagaa agttcgaggc ttcgcctatc cgacccctga
    18001 atcagtagcc ttcgcctagc cttcgcctag ccttcgccta gccttcgcta gcggagcgta
    18061 ctctccataa gaatgccacc aaagggggca ttcttctagg aggaagattc ttccatattt
    18121 cttcgaaatt agtatgctcc gctagaaaat acagcaataa aaaaaaagaa ataaatttcg
    18181 aagaaatatg gagaagtcta tgtatttatt aggcggaggt tactgctctc gttccctctt
    18241 cgaaccataa cctcctctta ctcgcaagct cgtagtaata tgctattaag caagcctaag
    18301 tagtttaaat ggttaaaact ctaatttcat acgttagtaa tgagaattcg attttctcct
    18361 aaggctcgcc gtgaggccat ggttaagtct aattaactag caaaacactt aaaaaaaaaa
    18421 atgattatat tatcaataat actagtttta ctttcaaacg ccgtcaatat aagacgagat
    18481 atatcgatac tatttaatag gatagcgata ttaatattaa tttattgtat tttacatgat
    18541 atctcttctt tagctgttgt aactaaagga gtcggtttac atggtggttt attacttatg
    18601 acaaatatca cacaaatatt ccatattttt atctttttag ttagtatatt aatattacaa
    18661 ttaactagtt tttaccctag aaaagtatga gtgtcagaat attcttcttt aaaagattta
    18721 ttgttatata aatttattta ttataacaca aaaataataa ataaaatggg agaacatttt
    18781 aaaattattg aatatcctaa acaacaacaa cctgggaagt tgtttcaatt attaagggat
    18841 aaactgtcaa attccgggga agccctaaag cttttgatac caaatctggt tgaattatac
    18901 cgtggtggat gaactaatta ctcatgtatg gtaacaagtc aaaagattct tgaaaaagga
    18961 atgggtaatc gcggatctaa gtcaacagta tttgtgcgca agctatatac tgttgtaaaa
    19021 gagcaacgag tagacggcag ttgtaatggg ttagtaatta atccattgtt aaggtgtact
    19081 ctaagaggat tcgaaagaat atcctgatat ggaatcccat ctaatcaaat tctaatcaaa
    19141 cgctattata caactaatga ttcaaatact aatattgaat cagaaatatc tactattaat
    19201 aaagagagtt ttaaattaaa tccttgattt ataacaggat ttacagacgg agatggttca
    19261 ttcactattt ctacctctaa aaagaaatca ggtacaggtt gaaaaattca tcctacattt
    19321 actattgggt tggatataaa agatttagac attctaattc aatttaaagc ttactttaat
    19381 gctggtaaaa tctacaaaag taaaagagga ataatctatt atacaatagg ttcaactaaa
    19441 gatttactaa aacatgtttt acctcatttt gataagtatc ctttatcatc tcttaagttg
    19501 aaggactact tagtatttaa gagaatactt cttcttatgc agaaagggga acatcaatct
    19561 ttatctggtt tgttcaaaat cttctctgaa agagctaatt taaataaggg attacctaag
    19621 gtcgtagaag aagaatatcc tgatttaaaa cctgcagtga ttccagaact taaaatagcc
    19681 cctacgataa accctgactg attagctgga tttataacag ctgaagcatc tttctttatt
    19741 tctatctatc caagtaaaga tagaaaagta ggatatgcag tgagtctagt atttagttta
    19801 agtcaacatg ctaaagattt agatttacta aaaagaattg cggattcttt agagtgtgga
    19861 atagtaagaa aacataaatc tcgtgaagca gtcgaattag ttattactaa gtcagaggac
    19921 ataaatcaaa aattgacacc tcttttatct aaacatactc tatcaggagt aaagttatta
    19981 gatttcgaga gatttaaaaa agcctctatt ttaataaata gtaaagcaca tttaacatct
    20041 gaaggtatta aattaataaa agatattaaa gatacaatgt ataatagagg actgtagatt
    20101 atcttattaa tttcactagg ttatgggtac tggctataat ctgtaccctg acggtgggtt
    20161 taagataatc gattagaatt tgtatgataa atccataatt atcgttaatt atactatttg
    20221 taattacagg tgcagtatta ttaatgtcaa ctaatgattt agtatctatt ttcctggcta
    20281 tagaattaca aagttatggt ctttatatat taagtactat atatagaaat tcagaactat
    20341 ctactacagg aggtttaata tactttttat taggaggatt aagctcatgt tttatcttat
    20401 taggaactag tttattatat gctaattcag gtactactaa cttagatggt ttatatatca
    20461 taactagtat aagtgatctt tctacaaatt tatgatatac accttattat attaatcttt
    20521 ctttagtaat atttacaata ggattcttat ttaaagtaag tgcagcacca ttccatttct
    20581 gatcacctga aaaaggactt agggaatcct tatcaacata cgttgggtgt aaactatcaa
    20641 attccaggga acccctaaag cttctggtac taagccatat atgaaaatgt atgagtggct
    20701 gaattaacta ctcaggtata gtaacaagcc agaagatgag tgaaaacaaa atgggcaatc
    20761 gtggatctaa gtcagtaata catgagacta aacagtcatg tattattgta aaagagcaac
    20821 gagtaaatgg tagttgatgc ggtattaata taccgcattt aagatatact ctagtgggct
    20881 tcggaagaag ttatcaagtt aaaacccttt ctaaccaaat tattcaaaga caattttatt
    20941 cttcggagtc taacctagat aatagccaac tgcgtcagga tccttgattt atctcgggat
    21001 tctctgacgc agaaggatgc tttatggttc tagtacgtaa atcaccaaaa agcaaactag
    21061 gatgacaaat agaggctaat ttcacaatta atcttcatgt aagagaccta gatcttttaa
    21121 aacttattca gagctttagc ttcgccagcc actactttgg agttggaaga ataggtaaag
    21181 aaagaaatgg ttgtcgtgat tttacaatag gttctttaga tcaaataata accaaagtaa
    21241 tacctcattt tgataaatat cctttaaaaa ctaataaata ttctgattat ttattattta
    21301 aacaagttgt tatgatgatg caacgtgggg aacatttaac agctgaaggt ttacaaaaaa
    21361 taataggtat tagagcttct ttaaatagag gattaacccc tttactatta gaagccttcc
    21421 ctaatactgt tgctttagta agaccattat taccaccact taaaaatgtc aaattagatc
    21481 cttaatgagt agctggtttt acgagtggtg atggttgttt taaagttagt attagagaat
    21541 ctaaattaca taaaagagga agtcgtgtag tattactttt tgtagtaact caacacatta
    21601 gagatgaatt attattgaaa agtttagtag atttctttgg gtgtgtaggc gaagcctcaa
    21661 aacttattct tataaagatt atattgagtt cagatgtcaa tcattcaaag ataattatga
    21721 aaagatttta ccttttttcg ataaataccc tatcgttggc gttaaatcta aggatttcaa
    21781 agattgagct aaagtagcta aaatgataca aacaaaagtt catttaacta acgaaggttt
    21841 cgatcagatt cgccaaataa gaacaggaat gaataaaggt agatatctaa aatagactac
    21901 tctggttcat gcagtatttt ttttcttata gtccttcgga ctcagcaggc tctaaaatta
    21961 cgagcttgct agtgctccga aggaagcact accctattat ataaagttgt tcttttcttt
    22021 aatttggacg ataaatttta cagtcgtcat gtggacgtat atgacgctat acctacaata
    22081 gtaacaacat tcgtggctat aatagccaaa atttctatat ttatattatt attacaatta
    22141 gtgtattata ctaacagtag tttttcagaa atgagttgaa catttatttt actaataagt
    22201 tcactattct cattaataat aggaactgtg gtaggtttaa ctcaatttag aattaaaaga
    22261 ttatttgctt atagtactat atctcacgta ggatttatac ttttagcatt aggtatatct
    22321 agtgttgaat ctactcaagc atttatattc tatttaacac aatattctat aagtaattta
    22381 aatgcatttg ttatattaat agctataggg ttctctttat attgttatat aagtgaaaac
    22441 aaagaacatg aagaattaat ggacaaaaac aattcacctg ccaagaggtc taggaaactt
    22501 ctatataggg tattatggcc aaactccggg gacgtcctaa agcttctggt accaagctgt
    22561 agtcgaaagg ctacaagtgg atcaattaat cactgatgta cggtaacaag ccataagata
    22621 atcgaaagag caatggatta ccgtggatct aagtcaacag tacgtgtgcg caagctatat
    22681 actgttgtaa aagagcaacg agtagacggt catagatgta ttaatttaat gcatttaagg
    22741 tatgctctaa tgggtttcga aagaaattat caaatcagaa tcctttctaa acaattaatt
    22801 atgccttcct tgagaagatc atatacttct ctatctgtaa atcctaattt gaaatctaca
    22861 gccaccggta ccctaaaccc tttattctta actggtttct ccgacgctga atctaatttt
    22921 actgtgagaa tatttaagag taatacagta aaagtagggt gatgtgtaca acctgtattc
    22981 caaatcgaat tacacaaaaa agatcttaat gtattagaaa aaatttcttc attcctaggg
    23041 gtaggtaaaa tttaccataa agaagaatct tctatatata tggtacaatc tttaagagat
    23101 atagatgtaa taataaacca ctttgaaaaa tatcctctct taaccaaaaa attggaggat
    23161 tttcaattgt tctctcaaat tgttacttta attcataaaa aagaacattt gactattaca
    23221 ggttgacata aaattatatc tcttagagct tctatgaata agggtctttc tacctttatg
    23281 aaaactacgt ttcctgatat tattccagct acaagaccaa gtcgttcaga cgaagagtta
    23341 ataaactcta agattgatcc ttattgaatg gcaggttttg tagcaggaga agggtgtttt
    23401 agtattagaa ttactaaatc gttaacttta aaaacaggat atcaagtaca attaaggttt
    23461 aatgtaactc aacattctat cgataaggta tttatgaata gcttagttgc cttctgaggt
    23521 tgtggtaaag tgtttttaag atttagagag aataaagtgg attttcaaat cctaaaatta
    23581 aaagatctga ccgataaagt tattccttta ttccaaagta tatctttaca aggtgtaaaa
    23641 tcaaaagatt ttgccgattt ttgtaaagca gttgatataa tgaaagtaaa gggccattta
    23701 actaacgaag gtttagatca aatacgtaga ttaaaagcag gtatgaatag aggtagagaa
    23761 taattttgtt atgcatagtc catatccccc ccacttcgtc gtagacgaag tctcgggatt
    23821 agtagccttc tgatgagtcg aaggctacta atcccaccga agggggggat atggactact
    23881 catcagcaag ctatatcccc ccttcggtgg gatagacgaa gtctcagcag gctaaggaat
    23941 aaaaaaaaat atattttttt ttatactaag caagctagcc ttcatagcaa gctcttctgt
    24001 gcttctgtgc gaagcataca gaaatatgca taactttatt aacttatgta taattatttg
    24061 taagataaat ctgaccgccg tgatacaatt agtaactcaa ctgaaaggat atttttatat
    24121 aaatcctttc ttagctataa gtttagctat tactatcttt tcatttgtag gagttcctcc
    24181 tttaatagga ttctttggaa aacaaatggt gttaagtgca gccttagata aaggtcttat
    24241 cttcttatct ttaatcgcaa tattaactag tgtaatagga ggagtttatt atttaggtat
    24301 agtaaaagaa atgttcttta gtttacctga atataaaata aatccattat tagaaactct
    24361 taccttaaga ggtaatgttg tagatgataa tcaaaaaata attaaacaat taaagtttaa
    24421 ctataaaaat atagctatat caagtccgat ttcttttgta atttctataa ttacacttgt
    24481 tattctatta tttttattta tgaacaaaga atgactaagc atgggtaaat aaaaaaatac
    24541 cattctctgt aatgaataaa ttaaaaagaa taactttatt attattccga attaggaata
    24601 cttcaacgcg ggggctcaga ctaatcctct tgaagtaaaa cagtgccgcc ttataggaag
    24661 tgattacagc ttctgaataa gattcgttac ctaagctagt ccttagtatt caaataatta
    24721 ataaataatc atgaaaaatt acaaatttaa cgagctcgcc gttttaagaa taaacttaga
    24781 taaactaaga tttttttcta cacataccgt tagaagtaga caagctgtaa acatagaaca
    24841 tatcaataat tatatttcaa atattaataa caatgacgac gaagtcgtac caataaatcc
    24901 ttgatttgtt acaggattta cggacgctga aggttctttt atgatccatt tagaaaagaa
    24961 taaggataaa tggagagtaa gacctacatt ccaaattaag ttagatataa gagatttatc
    25021 tttattggaa gaaataaaaa tatattttaa taatacaggt tcaatcaata cttctaacaa
    25081 ggaatgtgta tacaaagtaa gatctttaaa ggatatatct ataataatat ctcattttga
    25141 taagtataat ttaattacac aaaaaaaagc tgactttgag ttattcaaac taataattaa
    25201 taaattaaat agccaggaac atttaagtta tgaagtaggc gccacagttt tacaagaaat
    25261 tattagtatt cgtgcttcaa tgaacttagg tttatcatca tcagttaaag aagattttcc
    25321 acatattata ccggtaataa gacctttaat tgaaaatatg gtaatacctc atcctgagtg
    25381 gatggccgga tttgtatctg gagagggttc tttttctgtg tatactacat cagatgataa
    25441 atatgtgtca ttgagtttta gagtttctca gcataataaa gataaacaac tattgaaatc
    25501 tttcgtagat ttttttggtt gtggagggtt taattaccat aataaaggta ataaggctgt
    25561 aatttttgtt actagaaaat ttgaagatat taatgataag attattccat tatttaacga
    25621 atataaaatt aaaggtgtta aatataaaga ttttaaagac tgatccttag tagctaaaat
    25681 gatagaatca aaaagtcatt taactacgaa tggatataaa gaaatatgta aaataaaaga
    25741 aaatatgaac tcatatagaa agagttctgt aaattaaaat ttgtcctagc tttgctagaa
    25801 aatatgaatt gcccccttga taatacatta tgtattgcat tgaaaattgg ataaattgca
    25861 agaagattta ttagtataac cagctaatta aatatttgca gcgaagttta gtttaattaa
    25921 aactaaaacc gttcaacgac taatttaccc tattttttga ttattagagc tctagtgcat
    25981 atttcggctg agccgaaata tgcactagcc ttaattataa aaaaaaatcg taaaataaaa
    26041 tccaatatta ctttaagtaa gtaataatga catagtctga acaatataga aatatattga
    26101 aatattaata agtcgggacg atagcttcgc cccttcttat taataattaa caatcttgac
    26161 catattggta caaattttat ttaataatta aatgagtagt gtaacttttc tttttgtttt
    26221 tgttactatt ttaacaatag tttttttact tcttaatttc atacttgccc ctcataaccc
    26281 taaaaattgt atcgggaaat caataaattg gggaaaactg ccaaattccg gggaacccct
    26341 aaagcttctg gtactaagcc atatatgaaa atgtatgagt ggctgaatta attactcagg
    26401 tatagtaaca agccagaaga tgagtgaaaa caaaatgggc gatcgtggat ctaagtcagt
    26461 aatacatgag actaaacagt catgtattat tgtaaaagag caacgagtag acggtagttg
    26521 taatgcgggt aaatccgcat tattaaagtg tactctagtg gacttcaaaa gaagttatca
    26581 gatcaaaatc ccttctaacc ctataatttt aacaagaaat ttttctacac tagtaggtga
    26641 gctagcttcg ctagaacaaa gttccctccc ccctaaatta gatccttcat acgttactgg
    26701 atttacagat ggtgaaggtt cttttatatt aacaataata aaagataaca aatataaatt
    26761 aggttgacgt gtagcatgta gatttgtaat aagcttacat aaaaaagatt tagtgttatt
    26821 aaatagttta aaaaactttt ttaacactgg tagtgtcttt cttatgggta aaggtgctgc
    26881 acagtatcgt gttgaatctt taacaggttt atctattata attaaccatt ttgatagata
    26941 tcctttaaat actaaaaaac aagcagatta catgttattt aagctagctt ataatttaat
    27001 tataaacaaa agtcatctta cggaaaaagg attatcagaa cttgtttctt taaaagctgt
    27061 tatgaataac ggtttaaagg atgaattaaa aattgcttat cctaacatca ctcctgtatt
    27121 aagacctgaa attccattat ctcttaatat agatcctctt tgattagcag gatttacaga
    27181 cgccgaaggt tgttttagtg ttgtagtatt taaatctaaa acatctaaaa tcggagaagc
    27241 ggtaaaatta agttttatta taactcaaag tgttagagat gagtttttaa taaaaagtct
    27301 aattgaatat ttaggatgtg gttatacaag tttagatggt agaggtgcaa ttgattttaa
    27361 agtatctgat ttttctagtc taaaaaatat tattattcca ttttatgata aatattacat
    27421 acatggtaat aaaagtttag attttaaaga ttttagtaga gttgtaacac tgatggaaaa
    27481 taaaaaacat ttaaccaaac aaggactaga tgaaataaaa aaaatccgta atgcaatgaa
    27541 tacaaataga tagagcttgc gtagtccccc ttcggcggag aagtctcttc gtgtattcca
    27601 tatccctttg gttagacgaa gtctcagcga gctaaggaat cagcaagctc cgaatattaa
    27661 ttataagcac acacgcacta aattcatatg ttaaaattat aggtaagaga aatttgattt
    27721 aaacgtatca agaaaaatat agtatttttg aatgtggttt tcatagtttc cttggtcaaa
    27781 atagaactca attcggtgtt aaattcttca tatttgcatt agtttatctt cttctagatt
    27841 tagaaatatt agtaatatat ccatatggta taagcgttta tgaaaatggt atttatggat
    27901 taatagtagt gctaattttt attggtataa ttacagcagg atttgtattt gaattaggta
    27961 aaaatgcatt gaaaatagat agtagacaat ccaataatta tttttataaa tcaaaaaaat
    28021 ttattaatat gtttactgaa cataagtagt attccagtag acggctatcc gaccgagctt
    28081 gcgagcttgc cccttcgtga aacgagtagt cctccttagc ctgcgtaccc gagacttcgt
    28141 ctgtatttca tatcccttac gggatcagaa attagacgaa gtgggtccgc ctgggatacg
    28201 acgagtacac ttcgttaggg gactattaaa aagtataaaa gtatgaaagc gtgaacgggg
    28261 tataggcgaa gcctcgaact ttgttccagg cgcaagcttc gctagataaa aaaaaatacc
    28321 cacacgcaca cttgttaaac tattacatat actaacctcc accctaatag cctccttaat
    28381 atattaattt gtgaagttta atagtgagcg cgatcgatat cacctacatt tcattaggga
    28441 atcaggaggc tcgagccccg gggggggcaa ctcgatataa acttctaaca ggacgatagt
    28501 agcttcgcta gggaaaaata ataagagtag taggcatatt tctccgaaat catgagtccg
    28561 aaggactact actgcctatt cttatttttt tttacgagta tttcctccga aggatggaaa
    28621 tcgcgccgaa gggggtcgct atttaaggat acttaatagt ccggtccatt aagagttatt
    28681 ttaaaaataa actaaaacct tttactatgt atatcaatag accccgatgt tagatttagt
    28741 aaccattatg gttgaagcct caaagcttat tggagccggt ttagcaacta taggtctagc
    28801 gggggctgga gtaggaatag gtgtagtgtt tgggtgttta attataggtg tggctagaaa
    28861 tccttcttta aaaaatcaat tattttcata ctctatatta gggtttgctt tctcagaagc
    28921 aactgcgtag aggcaaatag cgcagtataa agagggtgaa ttgcaaagag gacataatat
    28981 ttattatgta aatttgcagc gaagtttaat ataatacaat aatatatatt aaaaccgttc
    29041 aacgactagt agatgagtaa agtattaaca ataattctac gatcagcgcc ctcatatttt
    29101 atattataaa atataagaca tagtctagat aagagagaaa tctcttaata tttaaagtat
    29161 atatggcttt ttatttaatc ttaaaattca attttatatg tagaaaaatc tcgactaaaa
    29221 ttaataacac cacatttaat tcgccaagta gtcaaaatcc tattaaaacg tattatgacc
    29281 ctttaaatga aagagaaata atacgtaaag ataataatgg gaaaatcggg gtatatgttt
    29341 gacaaaataa aatcaataac aaaatgtatg taggtagtgg tgatccttta tatttaagat
    29401 taagtgatta ttatcaactt tgatatctta aacataaaga taatctttat atagttagat
    29461 ctctaaataa gtattctatg agtagtttta tattacatat tatggagtat agtgattcag
    29521 ataatgttat taaatgtgaa caaaaatgaa tcgatatttt aaaacctgaa tataatttaa
    29581 cacctttagc gggtagtact aaaggattta aacatagttt agaggctaaa gataaaatga
    29641 gaatagctgc tacaggtaga aagcatacag atgaagttaa agatcttatg agtaaaaatc
    29701 gtcaaggttt aaacaatagt ttttataata aaacacatac acccgagact atagagaaat
    29761 taagaaatat agctcaaaat agaactcatc ttcctgttaa agggttagat gtagaaataa
    29821 cagatattga aactaaaatt actactactt atagtagtgt aagagaagca gctagttact
    29881 taaactcgga tattaaaaca ttattaagaa gagaaaaatc tcagttaata aaaggtacca
    29941 ataagccata taaaaataaa tatattatta ccataataag aggtaataat taaaaaaaaa
    30001 gtatttgctt taatgatggc tttattatta ttatatgttg tataataata tttttatagc
    30061 ggagcgtgtg tatttttttc gagcttacta gtactaatac cctaattccc taacgaagtg
    30121 tatccctaca cttcgttagg gaataggata cacttcgtta ggaatacaca aattcagaag
    30181 gctaaagagg aaaaaaaaat tttttagtct tagctagctt ggactaatta ttttacccct
    30241 tcccccctcg tggggggggg gggggggggg gggtgagctc tcgttcacga gagcttactc
    30301 ctccccctct tagggtttta tatttctagc tatagcgagg agcttcgttc ctcgctatag
    30361 ctatataaag ctaaaagcta aagctagcta tataacaggc ggcaattcta ttatacttat
    30421 actacagcaa ctgctgtacc tttgcatggc tggctgtata tagccagcag ctgctatata
    30481 actaattaca agtattgctt atataagcag caggtcggct ataagctgta tatatagaca
    30541 tataattaga aattttatat taaaaattta tatatgaaac atttatttaa tacatttatt
    30601 aattttgatg cacctatgcc ttgaggtata tatttccaag acagtgcgac acctcaaatg
    30661 gagggattag tggaacttca tgattatcgt gaataagagc caaattccgg ggacacccta
    30721 aagctcctaa taccaagcta tagccaaaag gctataagtg gctgaactaa tcactcgggt
    30781 atggtaataa gttaggcaga ttctagctat agaaatgggc aatcgcggat ctaagtcagt
    30841 aataaaatta ctgtaaaaga gcaacgagta gatggttctt ctatgcctgt gtacccaggt
    30901 atggtaaggt gtactctagt cgccaggaaa ctggtttttg ggagaaaaaa cttgacttta
    30961 tttttacgtt atgacaaata gttcataata ataaatttag atcataaaaa cgtggagccc
    31021 tcaataagat taataatcta ttgatctcga tctaataaac agttaaacat agggagtagc
    31081 ttagtaggaa taccacccta agcagccttt gcacagttta acggattaga taaatatatg
    31141 gaaaatccaa gtaataataa atcaaagtta aatccccact atgtcacagg tttttcagat
    31201 ggtgagtctt gttttcatct atctataggg aaaaattcca agtataaaat aggttattat
    31261 gtaaacccgg gatttactat agttttacat aaaaaagatg aacttttatt aagaagtatt
    31321 caaagttttt ttggaggaat agggaattta aaggtactac cgaatatagt acaatataga
    31381 gttttttcat taaaagactt agatattata ctaaatcatt ttgataatta ccccttaata
    31441 acaaaaaaac atacagattt tcttttattt aaagaagcat tagctttaat aaaaaataaa
    31501 gaacacttaa ctatagaggg atttaataaa attatagcct taaaatcttc tatgaattta
    31561 ggtttacctg aagtcttaaa agaatcattc cctgatatac taggaagaaa aatagaacct
    31621 tttgatctac cttctgtatt gaacccttat tgagtagcag gatttacaga tggtgagggt
    31681 tgtttttgaa taaaaacttt aaaggcagtc ggcggagccg cgccaaacaa agaaggatta
    31741 agatcagtta taggttttca aatctctcag catagtagag acctaccttt aatggagaaa
    31801 ttcattagtt tttttgagtg tggtagatta gaacaaacag ggtcagccta tagcttagtt
    31861 gttactaagt tatctcttat caatgaaaag ataattcctt tttatatggc ttaccctatt
    31921 ctaggctcta aatctgaaga ttttaaggat tgatgtagag cagtacaatt aaaaaaccac
    31981 aaagctcact taacaccaca agggcttaaa gaaatcttaa atataaaatc tagtattaat
    32041 tcttctagaa agtaaaactg tctagcgagc tcctctttat aaacctgcaa catagtggga
    32101 aaacagtaac ccaaaattaa agttaatata ttatatatat atattcggat aatatcatgt
    32161 actatttagt tttaatttta tttgctgtag gatgaatatt attttctata atgaaaaatt
    32221 ttgcatcaac taaaacacaa atatcacata aatacttaaa tcacggtaga gatgtgccga
    32281 ctcaaaagtg ttttaagtta gagctagcgc cctccatata taaatttttt tataatcacc
    32341 ggtcttacag tacaacatcc tcttccccta ttagtagcgt aaagttttac gaagatgctt
    32401 tttcaatgag aaaattaatt attaaggata ataaagataa atcaggaatt tataaatgaa
    32461 ccaataaaat aacgaaagat atatacattg gacaatctat aagtttagct aaaagattta
    32521 ttagatattt taaccttagt tatttaaaaa atagagaaac tcttgtaata agtagagctt
    32581 taattaaata tgggtattct aatttttcac ttgagatatt agaatattgc gatatagcta
    32641 atttaacaga aagagaacaa tactacatgg ataaattaaa tccaagatat aatactttaa
    32701 aaatagctgg ttcttcatca ggccataagc ttagtgaaga gactaagaca aaaattagta
    32761 aatctttaaa aggagtctat attcaagaaa aatcagcttt atatggccgt actcatacag
    32821 aagaaactaa agctcttatg tcttcaaaca attctaatga aaataaccca ttttttggta
    32881 aaactcattc gttagaaact aaagagttaa tgagacaaaa ggctttaggt agaaagcatt
    32941 ctgaagaaac tctattaaaa atgagtacta gtagaggtca tcttgtctat atacatgaaa
    33001 aatgtgattc agaaggattt aaattaatag gtagttttgt ttcaatcaga aaagcagcta
    33061 aatttttaga tattagtgct aatactgtaa gactttatat aaattcaggt gaaatattta
    33121 aagatagata taaatttact ggagagcgtt aaacttaaaa aaaactatga gtaaaattcc
    33181 actatatgct ggaaactcct aaagctttta ggtactataa agatgacgaa gatatgcttt
    33241 atcagtgata accctaaagg atgtacaatg gattatcagc aggaaaccac caaatatagg
    33301 cagagcgagc ttgttatgaa agaccgccct atatttcagt aggatcctta gagactaaac
    33361 gtggaaacct tatataaata taaggtaaga tatagtccag ttaagtatga aagtacttaa
    33421 gaatcgacat taatcgaatt aatatgaact atcactcctg cagttatatt aatattaata
    33481 gctttccctt ctttcaaatt attatattta atggatgaag ttaatgaccc ttctatgact
    33541 attttagctg aggggcacca atgatattga tcatatcagt acccagattt catagattca
    33601 aatgaagaat ttatagaatt tgattcttat atagtaccag attctgattt agaagatgga
    33661 ggattaagaa tgttagaggt tgataacaga gtaatagttc ctgaattaac acatataaga
    33721 tttgtaataa catctggtga tgttattcat tcttttgctt gtccatcttt aggtataaaa
    33781 tgtgatgctt acccaggtag attaaaccaa gtatcagttt tcataaatag agaaggagta
    33841 ttctatggtc tttaatacat ggccaaaact gtagtgaacc tatggttata aatcatcaaa
    33901 ttgcgggaac accctaaaga aatcttaacc aagtaagtat ggtaacataa cttatggcac
    33961 aggcaatgac tcgtggtacg gtaaaatcaa gatttattat tcaatgggca atccgcagcc
    34021 aagtaccaat tgtagaagta agcttttatt tggtatgcag ttcatcgact agatggtggt
    34081 tggtattatt agtattaata atgcttaaga tatagtcaga ccctacccga aagggtacag
    34141 aaaagtatga gtcttttacc gtattttttg ttaattagat ataatagagg ttattatatt
    34201 tagggaccct acaatagttt gctaaactta tttttaatgt aagcgcttaa aggtgatata
    34261 aatcacttat tttccataaa ctgttgtaac attgcatggt acaactagta gaagtgtttt
    34321 taataatcac ttgttatctg ataagcgtat aggactaagt actatagcag ctttaccttt
    34381 aacaagacat tttagttcaa tcagatcttt agtcaataat tctgaagctt tagcttcaga
    34441 tcatattaat agtggaaaac ctactacttt atccgtaatt aataaagtat tactcaatca
    34501 aaatttagta gttactgact ctaaattaaa agaattatta aaagttgaag gtgtagaaat
    34561 agaacttcct atatctacac cgaagggtaa ggagctttta gctgaattaa caggtaaatc
    34621 taagtataaa ggtttctctg gtgtatatat gtttatacat aaaaatacag gtgataaata
    34681 tgtaggttca tccaacctac taagacgtag aatggactac tattttaacg gagattatcc
    34741 tttagcaggt aaatttttac ctttactata taaagaagga ctagaagctt ttaaattaag
    34801 aatatttaag ttagatagta ataaatttag cagtcaagac gctttaatat tagaacaatt
    34861 ttatttatta gataaagaat ttaacctaaa tacattaaga gttgttaacg ctggatcttc
    34921 aaaaggtgat cctgtatatg tttatgatct aacttgcagt attctttatt atcacgctaa
    34981 atctagaatt gaattaaaaa gagtattaaa tatacacact gaaactagta aaaagtatgt
    35041 agattctaaa ttaccttatc ttaataagtt cttattatta agctatccta tacctacagc
    35101 tttaactagc gatatttctt tagaagaatt attaggtata atgcaagatg aaagaaaaga
    35161 tacttataag ttaggtactc gtacaagtat tccagtagaa ttagagatta aagaaggaaa
    35221 tacatttgtg agcgaagctt ccaaaggtca tactttaaaa tttgattctt taacttcttg
    35281 tatggaatat ttaagaggat taggattaat aattaaaaga gacactctaa ctaaatacat
    35341 aaaaattgaa aaagtgtttc ataatttctt atgtaaatac tctgataaaa ctttacctaa
    35401 aaactttgac gaaataggat taataattga tgaatataaa aagttaaaag tagatacaga
    35461 ttcattaata attaatagaa aaaataaacc tatattagtt aaaggaggcg cgaagctcca
    35521 tatggataaa gaatttgaca gtataactga ggcaattaaa cactttgata atttaaacat
    35581 aaaattagat agcaaaactt tatatcttcg tttaaaagac ggaaaaatat ataaagatta
    35641 ttattttact tataaataat gataagttca atataatctt tactaacatt aaaaaattag
    35701 tagggaatcg caatgttcag aaatatgtgg aattcttcac agttcaatgc ctatagttat
    35761 agaatctgta aatatagata aatttgtgca ttgactatat tcagtttaat agtgcgagtg
    35821 tcgcaaacgg cgaactagga ttgccctatt ccctattccc ggctacgccg ggaataagca
    35881 agctctaaaa taaagttctt tatttttttg attgctggat tttagagcct gctgattccc
    35941 gccttcggcg ggaataagta ttgcgccgac ctataccagg cgcaagctcg aaaaaaaata
    36001 tccgtaggaa tagtctacgc gcaagctttt cgctatggag aagggctagc ttcgctagag
    36061 aatacgtggc cccttcttta tttttttttt atttatcgct agctgaagct tctctgctcc
    36121 tacggagagc ttgcttattc gtgaaacgaa tattcggaga aaattagcaa gcgaccccgt
    36181 gcttaaattt ggaggagcta gccgatttct tcaaaaccgg caagctagcg ctacttatta
    36241 aaaaaaggga tattagttta atggtagaac aagatggtac ggtcatcttg attgtagttc
    36301 aagtctacaa tatccttagt atagttatag gtaatttgga ggcgcatatt taagtgtagc
    36361 atattcccga gctcgctagt gctaatttcg aagaaatatg cactactccc tattcgaggg
    36421 gtattttttt ttcttcgata taggcgcaag cgacccctta ctcggggaaa aaaatcgcgc
    36481 aagcatatcc atatccctcc gggtacgcag gctaagggta gcgctaactc tagcaataaa
    36541 aaaaaataaa tagagagctt gctatgaaat acaccacgct acttatttta aatcaaaagg
    36601 atattagttt aatggtaaaa ctagatgttt cggccatctt gattgcagtt caagtctgca
    36661 atatccttag tacaattata ggtaattttg tttatcaata gttatactta taattatggg
    36721 tttgcagttc atcgactaaa tggaggttgg taaataatta ctagtcctac ggaccagcaa
    36781 gctctaatta tttgcttaag atatagtcag gcataactta aaggttatgg aatatcccca
    36841 gcccacctaa gggaattaaa ttcctatggt aaaggggaga aaacgaagag gaagtattgc
    36901 gtatctggtc tgtatacctg gaacgtttag agatacgcat tattttataa tgtatatctt
    36961 aaggggtaga atttaaaggt aaaacttgat gactataata tcataaaagt tgtagttcaa
    37021 ttctacaata cctctagtct aatttaatta ttatactaat agagccataa attatggttc
    37081 ccgaacaatt tgttatatta aataaaaata tgagtttaac cttattactt tttttaatag
    37141 gaatcttagg attcgtattt aatagaaaaa atttgatact tatgcttatt tctatagaaa
    37201 taatgctatt atctataaca ttcctaatat tggtaagttc tgttaatatc gatgatataa
    37261 taggacaaac gtatgccatt tacattattg tcgttgccgg tgcagaatct gcgatcggtt
    37321 tagctattct agtagctttt tatagattag cttcacatta tgctccaggt agtattaata
    37381 gggcttcaac ttctaatatt caatcactca acagagtttc agacttaaga aaggtaaatt
    37441 cttatccttt caaagttccc ggtactttta ttagaaatta ctctactaca agagtaatga
    37501 gcttacatcc ttgatttgtc acaggtttca cagatgctga aggttgtttt tgaataggtg
    37561 taagaaatga tcctagaaat aaaacaggat gatgtgttca agcttttttc cagattgcat
    37621 tacataaaaa agatgtagca ctcttaaaca acatacaaag ttatttcggt ggaattggta
    37681 ctgtggctgt gagaggtgac agatgttatt ttatagtaag ttctttaaaa caaattataa
    37741 aagttattat ccctcacttt gacgctcatc ctttaatcac aaataaattg gtagattata
    37801 gattatgaaa atctattatt tctataatgg aagctaaaag acatttaact gtggaagggt
    37861 taaatgaaat aataagaatg aaatcatcct taaatttagg tttatctgat gagatccagg
    37921 acgcttttgc agaaactctt tctactaatc caaaccaaga aaggtcatgg aaccctgcag
    37981 aatctatacc acatggaatg tgaatggctg gatttacatc aggggagggc tctttctttg
    38041 ttaatatatt caaatcaact catcacaggg tgggatatca ggtaagatta gggtttgaaa
    38101 tagctcaaca tattagggat gaattaacta tggcaacttt tacttctttc tttaactgcg
    38161 gtatcataag tagatactca gaagatatgg taaagtatag atgtactaaa ttttcagatc
    38221 taaacaccct aattatccct ttctttaagg aatacttacc gttaggtaat aaattgttag
    38281 acttcgaaga ttttggtcaa gttgctttat tattagagaa taaagcacat ttaactgaag
    38341 aaggtctaaa tagtatccgt aaaataaaag cggtggcgtg cctcatgaat agtttacgta
    38401 agtagaaatt tgttatttca gagctcgcgc cccccccttc ggcgggatca gaaattagca
    38461 agctaccacc ggagagtttg ctatgaagag gttcgccccc cacagtaagg gtcggagcca
    38521 acaaagttcc gacccttcct gttggctaac cttatcacta aactctttag gaagggtcta
    38581 tttcagagct cgcgcccccc ccttcggcgg gatcagaaat tagcaagcta gccattaaat
    38641 aaatattcct tagttaattt gaataaggta aggaataagt taagctaatc ccacggtgtt
    38701 ttgtgagtta atgtaagtta tttgatttga attatagtag tacttgagtt atttattaag
    38761 aggtagaagc ctaaaataat taaaccaaat agaataaaac cttgatctaa aaaggggaaa
    38821 cgaactttcc tctagtcttt gctaatccca aaggcgaaac cttcaaattg cgggaagcac
    38881 ctaaaactat ttcaaccaaa ccatcatggt aacatagatg gtggcacagg taatgactcg
    38941 tggtatggta aaatcgaaat agaaaacagt taacgagcta gcgccataaa taattgttta
    39001 aggttaatct gcagccaagc accttttaca acataaataa acttaaggtg tgcagttcat
    39061 cgactaaacg taggttggta aataatatcc agcaagggcc ggttaattaa aaggagattt
    39121 ttttcgtaat aatctatttt taactaggtt tttatttaaa tgtaatctta agatatatta
    39181 ttaaataaac tctgaattaa tatttctccg aaatcacgcg ggctggtgga caaagttagg
    39241 ttcagcagct gaagtggaat attatttgct taagatatag tcaaccgctt aatatgctta
    39301 tttatacata aatataaaaa aacatattaa gtctagaaga ggaagtatta gaatagaata
    39361 taaataatgt atttaagtat aattatatta cctttattag gatctatagt gtccggtttt
    39421 tttggtagaa aagtcggtgt tacaggtagc cgtattttag gttgtttaag tataatgata
    39481 acaacaatat tagctattat tagctttttc gaagtaggat ttaataataa tccggtttca
    39541 attaatttat ttaaatgatt agataacgaa tcatttaata tggtatgaaa ctttcaattt
    39601 gatagtttaa cagtatcaat gttaatacct gtattaataa tcagttcttt agttcatttt
    39661 tattcaatag gatatatgag ctcagatcct cacaatcaaa gattctttag ttatttaagt
    39721 ttattcactt ttatgatgat aatactagta acaggtaata attatttagt tatgttcgta
    39781 ggatgagaag gtgtaggtgt ttgttcatat ctattagtta gtttttgatt cactagaata
    39841 gcggctaatc aaagttctct ttcagctttc ttaactaata gagttggaga tgctttctta
    39901 atgataggta tgtttatctt attatgaact ttaggaactc tagattatag tactgtattc
    39961 tcattagctc cttatataaa tgaaaatatt actacaatta taggaatatg tttacttata
    40021 ggtgcaatgg ctaaaagttc acaagtaggt ttacatatat gattgcccat ggctatggag
    40081 ggtttggtaa caggggctct ccttaaattt cactatatgc ggggacatcc gttaacatta
    40141 aagtccacca gttactttgt agccattgga aaaatcttta atgtaggaca atccgcagga
    40201 aacctgtata atatacaggg atcctcagag actatacgtg aaacgattaa aatagataat
    40261 acatttaaat gatgattaat aggatttgct gaaggagacg gttattttgg tgtagataag
    40321 aaaggttatt taacttttaa agttacacaa tctactacag attgccaagt actattcttt
    40381 ataaaaaaaa gtctagggtt tggaagtgta tctttacaaa gtaaatcaag taagactcat
    40441 caatatagag ttagagataa aaataatctt attaagatta taaatatatt taacggtaac
    40501 cttataacta aggctaaaat agctcaattt aaattatttc tagaagcttt taataataaa
    40561 tataatactg atattacatt catagaatgt aataaaaaag ttactctgga taatgcttga
    40621 ctttcaggat ttacggatgg tgaaggctgt tttacagctt cagcctattt aagtaaagcc
    40681 acaaataaac atattgtaac ggtgagatac gttatatctc aaaaaaacga tatagaattt
    40741 agtcaatact tagctgagtt aataaacggt tatataactt atataaagag ttatgatggg
    40801 tataataccg tagttaacca cagtaagtta aacattattc taaattatat taaaagttac
    40861 cctttgaaga ctaagaaaca tgtttcttac ttaagatgat tgaaagttta tgagctagta
    40921 aaagataaac atcatcataa tccagagggt atagaaatta ttaaatcctt aataaaatta
    40981 attaataaat aaatgtataa aataatcgaa gatatagtcc gaacaatgat gtaaatcatt
    41041 gagtattcgt gtcgtatttg tacatatttg tatataacat gaatcaacat atttgcctac
    41101 tccggtatct gctttaatac acgcagctac aatggttaca gcaggagtgt acttattaat
    41161 acgttcatcc cctttgattg aatatagtgc agtggtattg gcaatatgtt tatgattagg
    41221 tgcaactaca actgtgttta gctctcttat tggattattt caacaagata taaaaaaaat
    41281 tatagcttat tctaccatga gtcaattagg tatgatggta atagctatag gtttatcttc
    41341 ttataatgta gcaatatttc atttaataaa tcatgccttc tataaaggat tattattctt
    41401 aggggcagga gcagttatac acgcagtagt agacaatcaa gatttaagaa aatacggggg
    41461 attaatatct ttcctacctt taacctattc tgtgatatta atcgctagtc ttagtttagt
    41521 cgctttccct tttatgacag gattttatag taaagatttt atattagaat ctgcttatgg
    41581 tcaatatcat tttagtagta ttgatgtata tgttatagca gtaataggtg ctatatttac
    41641 tacattatat tcagttaaag ttatatactt aactttctta actaatccta atggaccagt
    41701 taattattat agaaatgctc atgaaagtga tatatttatc agtttacctt tagtggtatt
    41761 agcgatattc tctatatatt ttggatatat cactagagat attttcatag gattaggttc
    41821 agggttcttt gtagacaata gtatatttat tcaccctgtt catgaaataa tgattgacac
    41881 tgaatttggt gtacctacta tatttaaatt aattcctttt atccttactg tatctttctc
    41941 tgcattagca ataatatatt ctgaatttat gccaaatata atatcgaact ttaaattatc
    42001 taatttagga tattatattt atggtttctt caatcaacgt ttcttagttg aattctttta
    42061 taataaatat attgttaatt cagttttaga aataggaggt caaactacaa aagttttaga
    42121 taaaggtagt attgaatcaa taggtcctta tgggtttggt gttattttaa ctaaagctag
    42181 taaaataatt tctagcttaa gtaacggagt tgttactaat tacgctcttt atattttaat
    42241 aggaatttgc ttctacttat ctatttttac ttttgtacag gtagtagatg acgtagtaaa
    42301 ttctattaca atagcaagct tagtaattct tatgttacat aaagatcgtt ctttaatttc
    42361 taactagggc gcttctaatc cgaaggttat gtagtagtat ttttttcgag cttgcgcctg
    42421 gcataggtcg gcgcaatact tattcccgcc gaaggcggga atcagcaggc tctaaaatta
    42481 ctgcgcacta gccatctccg aaatagatag aggggacgag ctatatttct tcgaaatcag
    42541 ccgtccctgc cttaatttat taattaaggc gctagctcgt aagaagagct tgcggatttt
    42601 cgcggctcct aacgaagtgt actatgaaat actacacttc gttaggagaa aatattaata
    42661 tatttcttaa ctagggctat aaccttttat agatgaacct aacctgcact actagacgaa
    42721 gtctcttcct agaaaataca gtcggcctta tttctgtgtt acgagtaagg gatagtgctg
    42781 tagtgcatat ctatattccc tccgaaggat ggaaatcggg gaggagtaat atccctccct
    42841 tcggagggat ccgcaagctc taaaataaag ttatttattt attttagagc ttgctgattc
    42901 gtgaaacgaa tcgcgccgcg cctggattag cactagcact agctcttttt ttactcgcaa
    42961 tgctggcccg cctttaagcg tatatattaa aggtaagcta tctatattag gataggagtg
    43021 catgtttgct tgcttgctta cggtataacg tattgcaagt aagcattagt agtatattaa
    43081 agggttaata accctaaatc tcattagctt taataggata gcataatttt agttcgactc
    43141 taaaatgaga aaaaaaaagg agggtatctt tttaccaatg attatatttc tcagtaacga
    43201 gaggtatggg taaaaaaacc gatgagaaac ttacacgtta tgagagaaga cctgttgacg
    43261 atatttgtat ggatctcgga tggaccgggt tgataccttt tttttttgac caaaatttag
    43321 actagatata gcacttagga aaaaaaatat tctttattat taccaaaaga ttttgactta
    43381 agctctcaac attgagaaga gatcaacttt tggattatat caacttaatt tcgatttagt
    43441 agtccttctg atttttttct gtatgcttcg cacagaagca cagaaaaaaa taatcagcaa
    43501 gctcctgtaa gagaggaccc catagaatcc ttatttatag gctgttacaa ctgcttcgcc
    43561 agaaatattc gttattttag aaccaaagtc tataaagcta tcattttagc tttagactat
    43621 cttcatataa tattgctaca tatcaggtat tatattatta atgaatgaag aactttgtat
    43681 aaaatataag gctatttatt caggtatctt tatgggcgag atatcggtga tgtgagctcc
    43741 tagatagatt tgaattttag cgctaaatta gtctatctat agacctaaaa agagttccta
    43801 gcatagggtt aaatatggat agatgaagac gttaggactc cgagctgaat actcaagtga
    43861 acatacgcat ttttatacac tttttcatga aattattttt ttgcaatagc aatgttagct
    43921 caaaactggg gtttaaacct agtttttcaa gatttttttc cggttttaca agtaaagaat
    43981 taattgttaa ttctgatata aataatgttt tactttatga tggaaataat tttaaagcag
    44041 ttttattttt accttcatta gtagcttttt gaaatttaat tgaagctatg aaaactgata
    44101 gtataaataa taatctgtct ttaattttag agtttaagga tttttatctt agtcttacta
    44161 atatccttaa acaattagaa ccaggtaaat attcatttgg aggcacgcca ctacttttat
    44221 ctaaaatctt tagatgatta ttgtttaact gaatgttata ctaagagttt agtagataca
    44281 aattgttgat ttagtattat gggttctcca ggttattgcc cttttcttaa tgtttttgat
    44341 tcatatgatc caaaggattt agtagtccta cggactcagc aagctatata tttatcgagt
    44401 tgatagtaca gaaataactt atagacttaa aaaaatatta aaaagtgcta aatgtcaaac
    44461 tcaaatagat ttaagtagag atactttatt agttataact aaagtcaatg atataaataa
    44521 taaagaacta agtaaagaag agacatttaa aattaaaatt cctggtccgc ttcgcacaaa
    44581 taggtcatac taaacgtttc tactctacta caagaagagt agtggataaa actaataata
    44641 atttagaacc agatactatt aacataaagg agagtaattc tttaacttta aacaaatacg
    44701 aggtaaatat aaaggatgct ctagatccta ttttaaacaa taatgtgttt aagtctaatg
    44761 atatggttaa aataattttg aacaatttaa tcaatatcat taaggaatat ccctcccttc
    44821 ggagggatca gccagctccc tattaatgaa gatactcaat taaagataga aaactatctt
    44881 tttaatcaat ataaattctt atcagatagt aaagataaag ttaagatatc tggtatagat
    44941 attagtttat ttaataaaga attaaaagag tattgttttt ctaaacgtga tgatttttat
    45001 ttatatttag attcacttag agaaagctta aatttagagg cacgccacaa aattagtggc
    45061 gtgctgatga ggcgaagcct actccggact actaaataga ctagttaaac ctgtagatat
    45121 tcataactat tatataagag aagttttaaa tggtttagat aataaagaaa ttataaatta
    45181 tatcttctat gttttatttt taattttaac atacaacggt atgattttag atagtgatga
    45241 tgtaaaagag gatgaaaaaa caaagatagg attaacatct attagtatgg acttaggtaa
    45301 atttttatca aggcgcaagc tctagacttc gtctctatat agtaaagtta tataaaaata
    45361 gagataagga aaaattttca caaggagctt gctgtagtcc agaagcctaa taaaagtttt
    45421 aaagaagaat ttttaagtct ctctgctagc ttcgctagcc ctacttagct tttagaagag
    45481 gcgggctata tttcttcgaa atcagccagc ctattaaaga aacaaaaatc gataaaccta
    45541 agtctgatgg aggcgttacg ctaagttgtt attaatatag acgcaagcta tcgatttaga
    45601 attagtagga ggaggaaaat atagcaagtt tgcgcataga ctattcctac gggagagctt
    45661 gtgtattctg tagccatcga acttcgtact gtaccagggg tttgaaagag ttcgctatga
    45721 atagttctgt aaattataca gtttaatgta tacctcttgc tgtttacagt aaggttactt
    45781 aaaaaaaata aataaatata taccctttct aggtagtaga ctattccata tccctatttc
    45841 ctgagggata cacttcgtta ggtatcagga atattttttt tttcgctcgc tataaaagta
    45901 tatttatata ccatatatat ataatttaaa aatattatga gaatattaaa aaatcaccct
    45961 ttattaaaat tagctaatgg ttatttaata gacgcttcac aacctagtaa tataagttac
    46021 ttatgaaatt tcggatcttt attattactt tgtttagtta tacaaattgt aactggagtt
    46081 actttagcaa tgcactacaa cccttcagta ttagaagcat ttaattctgt agaacatatt
    46141 atgcgtgatg taaacaatgg atgattagta cgttacttac atagtaacac agcatcagct
    46201 ttcttctttt tagtcattat ttgtgtagat ttcgtctact tttttttgtg taatccttta
    46261 tttacttcaa acaaaccttg tataaaatac cttgctacaa aagatgcaag attaaaaagt
    46321 agtaaagctc agctgccttt atttgcactc cgcaaatata gcagagcact atcttctaaa
    46381 tcaggtatac ataacatagt aacttcttct cacagtaaaa taggagacat agcatgtgaa
    46441 acagccccca cacataaacc tgaaaactta gcctttcttt cagatgaaga gtttggcgaa
    46501 tgattcagag gttttgtaga tgcggagggt tgtttttcaa tacaaactgt gaagaatcac
    46561 ttcaaattta ttttcacttt ttgtctgcat attgatgaaa cacctttaat taaatatatc
    46621 atacaaagat taggtgtagg tgctttctct ttaagagaga gctctgtaaa ttttactgtt
    46681 tcaagtaagg atgcactact cgtaattttt ggtgtattag acaaaagacc cctaaatact
    46741 agcaaaaact taaactacct agcctttaga caagcttacg atctttattt ttatcgtgaa
    46801 tctgttaata tttcctcaga actatctcaa gaaattgtca cccttaaaga taaaatgaat
    46861 aaaaagagag tagagtttaa acagtcgaca gatcataaga tacacattac tccttactga
    46921 ttgctagggt ttgtagaagg tgagggttat ttttccacga ataaaacaga ttacagctta
    46981 aaatttggta tagggcaaac ttcacaggaa ataatagtat tagaagctat acagaaatat
    47041 tttttagcac taccaacagc taaaaattat gtggaaagaa ataatactaa cctagttagc
    47101 ttagccacat ataaccaagc taaaggtagg gattataagg ctatggccca actagttata
    47161 acccagaggt attttatatc taacgttatt ataccttttt ttgacaagtt aacctggtta
    47221 agtaaaaaat ttaaggacta tgttgactga aagttaattt tagaccttat aaaccatggt
    47281 tgacatttta cggaagaagg taaaaagttg atctctttaa ttacccaagg tatgaataat
    47341 tatagattat ctaataacac tacctctgaa gaggatactt cacgagcaga tgtgaaagaa
    47401 agagcattaa aacttttatc ttctccttca aattttgaag tacaagcgaa cggtaaaata
    47461 ttaataaaat ccttaggtac ttatcttaaa ggtagaggta acgtaggggt taatgtctta
    47521 aataccaaag gtgaaatagt ctttaagttt aattctataa aagattgtgc tttgtttttc
    47581 aatgtccata ctagaactat aaatagaaga ttagataagg gttctttggt ggagcacgat
    47641 aaccaaaatc tggtattcca acgtgatgtt cgtttacctt aatatcatgc catcagtatt
    47701 aaagttatac aaataatata agtaaataaa gtaaatctaa ttaaaactag gccaaaattc
    47761 cattatcttt gagagggagc aataaaccaa cacctctagg gcgtttatat atagcagttg
    47821 tcattaaacg tgttaatatt gatttattgc tacctgtttg ttcggctgcg gatttttttc
    47881 tatagaaaaa aaaataaagc aagcggcagt aggcttcgcc tcataatgga aataaaaata
    47941 agagccttga gaaagctctt aaggctaaat tgtggaagtg aaccttctgc tataaaccat
    48001 caaattgcgg gaaaccccta aagaaatttc aaccaagtaa gtatggtaac ataacttatg
    48061 gcacaggtaa tgactcgtgg tacggtaaaa tcgaaattta tatacgaaag ttaaatgggc
    48121 aatctgcagc caagcatcta ctactaatac ttagtaaggt gtgcagttca tcgactaaat
    48181 gttggttggc attatctatt tgatagtgct taagatatag tcaaacccta ctcgaaagag
    48241 tacagaggta ataaagaatt aagttgacta gcaaataaat aggcaagtat ctttacccct
    48301 aagctttggt tcttatcttt attatctttt aaatgggtgg taatccctac aactaaccat
    48361 agattactgc ttagggagaa ggatcctaac tcagcctgtt ttgtagtatt tgcactacaa
    48421 atggtaaaag gatagatttg gtacttacac ataggaagag gtatatacta cgcatcttat
    48481 agagcaccaa gaacattgac atgagtcata ggtacaataa tccttatcgt tatgatagta
    48541 acaggattcc tgggttacct tacaatagcc caaaacgact ataataataa taaaataaca
    48601 actacgacaa cctttaacga taaaagatat tattcaacat cgagaaataa taaagaggag
    48661 acttcgttcc cacgtataaa taagttttta ttagccaaaa atcttaatcc tgtttttatc
    48721 tatcataatc taaatgaaga ttcagttcgt aaaaatatag ctaaagaaac taagggactt
    48781 agtggtattt atatgatctt aaataaagaa actttaagtt attatatagg atcagcttct
    48841 acagacagaa ttaactctag attttcaaaa catttaatat atttaaatgg tagtaaaata
    48901 gttaaaaatt cagttaataa atatggttta cataattttg tctttattgt attagaatta
    48961 ttccctgaaa tagttaatca agaaaataat aaaaaattat tagatttaga agatttttat
    49021 ctaaaatctc ttttacctga ctataatata ttaaccgaag caggatctag ctttgggtat
    49081 aaacatactg aagttaatag aataaagatg aaagctaatt atagtgagaa gggtagagaa
    49141 gaaataggta gtttgaatag aggtaaaact ttatcttctg aaactataga aactatgaga
    49201 caatcagctt taaatagaaa acctttagac tatacagaac aaggtgtttt aaatatgaaa
    49261 aagaattcta agcctattat agtaaaagaa ttaaataata ctgtatatgg cgaatttaat
    49321 agtatagttg aagcagcaga agctttaaat tgttcaacta aaactataca aagaacatta
    49381 aaaagtccta gcaaaagatt aaaaagacgt tgaatagttg attatgttaa ataaggcggg
    49441 ctccgaagga taagctccct taaattatta ttatagttgt agtcctgcaa gtatatagtt
    49501 ttatgcaatt tatggaaaga aataaaactt aaagcagagt aacctgacaa ggttattgaa
    49561 gaaaccaaat cgtttctttg gcaatgctag tgaaaacgat caaagtatat tttaatataa
    49621 gagatcgtcg gttattcata taatcgcgac agactgggtc actggtgggt agctgaaatg
    49681 ctgcttaatg cacagtcgag gcttatagta gtactttgta gctaatttaa attagctaca
    49741 aagtactact aatagaatat acgaattcaa agttattcta actattatta actttgtaaa
    49801 ataaatttaa cttatttatg gcctgaatga aggatttcta gccacaccta taattaaaca
    49861 ctcaaacact acacctattc ctactccagc ccccgctaga gctatagttg ctaaaccagc
    49921 tccaataagt taacaacgat gggttctaac cagccactat gatgatagaa ttttacgatt
    49981 taattataaa tatgggttat acacccggga tagaaactct cagaaataca actttttcag
    50041 gtcaggattt aaaaagtgca ttttgtgaag cattaagttc tcataactat aatttaagac
    50101 aagcaaaaaa acttgtttta gatttatgtt ttaataggga tactgtaagg ctaaattttt
    50161 tattaggata tcgtgatgaa ggggtaatga attatatatt ggagattgct aataagcata
    50221 gagagtttta cccattaacc cgaaaattaa taaatcaata tttatataat ctaactgaag
    50281 atattgccta ttcatatata gaattttatc aagataatgt agttagatat ctttttctac
    50341 cagatgaggc agataagttt atagctatgg taagggaaag tcctattcta aagcatatat
    50401 attatgttga cgcgggttct aaggtaagaa gtccggggtt tggagtggca aagtctaatc
    50461 tactgctaca aagtgaagta tttaagtatg aaaccgcaga aatgttctct aaaatacgta
    50521 atcttggtag agcagatata gggcagatgg atatgataga aataccatat gaaggaaatg
    50581 tcatgcgggc cataagaaaa gatgaggcat gaagagtatt aaaggctgct aattttttat
    50641 aataattatg ggttagcttt agcttgctta ttcttacaga aaaaaagttt aagggggggc
    50701 gagactttgt ctactgccga aggatggaga ggaataaaaa aaaatatatt tttttttata
    50761 ctaaacgaag tttcgccctc cttgtaatag gtaagcttgt atgttttacc ttatggacaa
    50821 atgtcattat gaggtgctac agttattact aatttaatta gtgctgttcc atgaattgga
    50881 caagacatag ttgagtcaac aaacactatt attaatttat gtttaggtat tattacttta
    50941 tttttaatgt acggcgcaat gcgaacttat ttactatatt taaaagttta tactaaggaa
    51001 acttctttac ctaccatagg tactatacat aagaatgctc taaaaaaaag taataaaact
    51061 ttaagattag ataaacaaga atatatttcg ataccttcat cttttttagc ttttttagct
    51121 ggattaatag atggagacgg atatattcaa ataagtaaaa caccaaaagg atttataact
    51181 atgaaattag ttatatcatt acatttagaa gatatttcta ctttagaata tatacattct
    51241 gttttaaaat taggtaagat taatatatat aaagatttaa aaagccctac ttgcaaatta
    51301 gttattaata aaactgattt acaagaagta ttatttcctt tatttattta taataatata
    51361 tttttcttaa ctaatactag aatagatcaa tttaatttag ctatgtatat attaagaaat
    51421 gatataaaat tacaaagtga aatttcagag gttaagaatg taccatttgt ttttgaaata
    51481 cctaaaagtc cagtagacta tacattatta ccttttttta aaaattgaat tgtaggattt
    51541 acatgttcag aaggttcttt ttttattaaa aaaaacaatg atggttgttt tcaattaaaa
    51601 caaagaatac attctgattt atttgaagct tttaaattga ttttttctac aaatagaaaa
    51661 atagatagta caaataacta taatcaattt ggagttagtt ccaaatcaga tgtacaaaaa
    51721 gttataaatt atttttcatt ttcaggttta catcctttag tgggattaaa atatatacaa
    51781 tatgaaaaat gattaaataa tttgcgtgca agttcacgtt atagtaaatt aaattaccct
    51841 aaataaccta aacataaatt aataatttta atgggctcct taaaaataat aaataattat
    51901 ttttagaggc ataatgggga aaattacaag gacatttaat aaataaacaa cctccgtttt
    51961 attaaattat ttgtagcgga acttaattcg gtatataagg cgcaagctta ggattaagag
    52021 cgttcaacga ctaatgagtg agttatacca acaataagct caacacgata acccctaaat
    52081 cttcttaaag aagatttaag aaatagtcta aatacatctt aatagatgta aagtataaat
    52141 taaatattct acaaaaacaa tcgtcatttg aggaggttta tatacagatg aaccacattg
    52201 cggcgacgta atgttaaaaa ttctgcttaa tgctggaaca tctcccatct taggatttgc
    52261 atacgactta ttcttgttat ttttaacaat tatttgcgtg aaaattgcaa tgacatggag
    52321 acaatcagca ggggtgagaa gtattcatac ttcagaagcc tctcagagac tacatgcaga
    52381 agatctcacc tacgcttatt tagtaggatt atttgaagga gatggatttt tttctatcac
    52441 aaaaaaagga aaatacctaa catatgaatt aggtattgaa ttatctatta aagatgtaca
    52501 attaatttat aaaattaaag cattattagg tataggagtt gtaagcttca gaaaaagaaa
    52561 tgaggtagag atggtatctc taagaattag agataaaaaa catttaaaaa actttatact
    52621 acccattttt gataaatacc ctatgttttc taataaacaa tatgattact taagatttag
    52681 aagtgctttg ctttcaggta ttatatattc tgaagattta cctgaatata ctagaagcaa
    52741 tgtaccttta aattctgtag aatctatttt agataagtct tacttttcag cttgattagt
    52801 aggatttata gaggctgaag gttgctttag tatatataaa ttaaaaaaag acaatgatta
    52861 tttagtagct agttttgata ttgcccaaaa agatggtgat attttaataa aagctataag
    52921 taagtattta tcttttacca ccacggttta tttagacaag tatgattgtt ctagattaaa
    52981 agttacaagt gtaagatcaa tagagaatac tattaatttt ttagatagag caccggtaaa
    53041 actaatggga aataaaagat tacaatactt attatgaata aaacaattgc gtacaatatc
    53101 tagatatgcg gaaaaaataa aaataccttc aatttactaa ataaacaaga gatcatgata
    53161 tagtccgatc aatgaagaga tttattgagt gtagtgagag tatttaatta atattaaata
    53221 cgtgactacc aacacaaatg ctctgtaaat aacgcaacat taaacagatt cttcgcttta
    53281 cattttgtat taccgtttat tttagcggca ttagttttaa tgcatatgat agctttacat
    53341 gatacagctg gatcaagtaa tccattagga gttccagtat attatgatag aatgcctatg
    53401 gctccttatt tcttatttaa agatttaatt actatattta tctttatatt tgttttagga
    53461 atatttgtat tctttatgcc taatgtttta ggtgatagtg ataattatat aattaggaaa
    53521 gctagttatt gtcagaatga acttctggct acaagaaacc atcaaattgc gggaaaaccc
    53581 taaagcaatt tcaaccaagc agacatggta acatagtttg tggcacaggt aacgactcgt
    53641 ggtatggtaa aatcgaaatt gattatctaa tgtctgataa atgggtaatc cgcagccaag
    53701 cacctatcac tgtatttaca gtgaggtgtg cagttcatcg actaaatgtt ggttggcgca
    53761 agcttaagat atagtcaagc ccctttcgaa agaatgcagg atcttttttt tgataagaag
    53821 atttcgttaa atggataggt ttagtagtcc tacggactca gcaagctcct atttagggag
    53881 aatgccttag tcaggcgtaa ctgttattta attactttct atactttttt aaagactgaa
    53941 agttatatat cctcttttta tcaaaataat tctctcctga cggaatctgc cgacagtctt
    54001 aaacctgccc gtgtaggaaa agtaggaaat aaagaaatga ctctttatga agttaaaagt
    54061 ttatttcaaa ctataaagaa ttcagatcct tcatatgaag gatctgaaaa agaatttggt
    54121 ttacttgcca atggtttctg gcaagcggaa gggtatatag gaggtatatt tagatctgag
    54181 ttgaattttt atcctatctg ctcagctact cagttgtttt ctgaagaaag cgcgaaattt
    54241 tttattagat tagacaaagc tttatgtaat aaaggaactt ttagtataac tttaaatagc
    54301 tttggtaagt ttgttattgc ttatagatta tccggttgag atactttttt ttctgtattt
    54361 gttccttatt tctatatgca atatggtgaa aaatatcgtg ctattctaaa actaaaaaaa
    54421 atttatgaat taaaagatta tattaaacat cacagttcag acgataaggc taaagtttta
    54481 ttagtgagtc ttgtttattc tttaactgct cattctcctc gttataaagt aagtttagaa
    54541 gaaaaattaa tttctttaaa tttagatcag ggcttattga aagaattacc tttatataaa
    54601 gaaaatgatg taaaaccatc tttcttattt atattagggt tctttttagg tgatggtact
    54661 ttacatttga aactggaatg aaaagacaaa aatagtactg ttgttattgt tcctttattt
    54721 aatataatac aatctaatgt agaatcaaat aaatatataa tggaaagaat gactagttgt
    54781 ttaaacgctt tgaatattaa agctaattta gacaaaggta ctaatacttt tactttaaca
    54841 gtaaaaggta ttgataatgt atttaattct ttatttcctt tattgaaaaa atattcgcat
    54901 ttcttatatg ggaaaagaga tagctttaat ttattagtat gagtagaggg gctaattaga
    54961 tcaggaggcc atcacactta ttttggtcta aaagcgcttg tatatagaat atatcatagt
    55021 actaatgagc gtattacaga caaagaagtt tgaatgagcc gtcttgagga ctgattaaaa
    55081 gcagtttctg ctcgtagaga atgtggagaa tattatattt cacctatata cacttctaat
    55141 aaacagatta taggttgaca agtacgtttc ccctctactt taaagttacc aaaatccaat
    55201 aaagcattta tgtcttcaac ctgtggtggt caagataaag ctttagcaat agctgtgcag
    55261 tatagagata aaattctttc agattgaatt aatcttaatt tttagtggct ggctggcgtg
    55321 cctcttcaaa gaaattatgc ccgcctcttc aatatgtttt caccttagta aatataaagt
    55381 acccgcttcg cgcttcgcac taatgagaga tagaggtagt aacaaatctg actaactaat
    55441 ctgggctaac cctatgcaaa caccacctgc catagtacct gaatgatatt tattaccttt
    55501 ctatgctatt ttaagatcta ttcctaataa attattagga gttatcgcaa tgttagctgc
    55561 aatattaatt attttaatat tacctaaggc tgacctaggt ttaacaaagg gtttacaatt
    55621 tagaccttta agcaaggcgg ctttctacgt ctttttagtg aactttttaa tattaatgca
    55681 aataggtgct aaacatgtag aaagtccttt tatagaaata ggacaactaa gtactgcttt
    55741 atatttttct catttcttat ttatattacc ggcagtaagt atattagaaa atactcttgt
    55801 agatttagaa ttacaaaata atgccaaaaa tatatagggt taatgctatg tatagcttgc
    55861 tttttactac aaagtagtgc tgtgtagccc ctccggggct cgtggtattt tttttttcga
    55921 aaaaaaatac tacacacgaa cgagtaaaaa aaaaataaag ttttctttat ttttttttta
    55981 ttgctagagc gaggggcgct agctctccgt ctccgattcc gtaggaatcg gaatacggag
    56041 agcttgcgcc tggaatactc gttagcagcg tctgctaagt aaggcactgc tttgtagtac
    56101 tagcaaagat taagattgta aacggtttta cacggtgatt gcagatcatt tgaatgaggt
    56161 tcaattcctc cttaatcttt attttattta gtagtgctgt agtgctagca ctagcactag
    56221 caagtttgag caagctcttg cttgctgatt atttttttct gtgcttctgt gcgaagcata
    56281 cagaaaaaaa tcagaaggac tattactcta acttatataa ttattaaagg taaaaaaaac
    56341 aatacgagct tgctgattat ttttttctgt gcttctgtgc gaagcataca gaaaaaaatc
    56401 agaaggacta ttactagacg aagtctagcc ccccctccag aagaatgcct cccggaggga
    56461 atatggctac tgacagttta ttattatagc ttgcgagtcc atccatatcc ctttgggatc
    56521 agtaggacta ctaactgtat gttttaatcc tttattaatt atagattaac taatatttag
    56581 aatatacaaa taagttacta ctacagatga attttttttt attgtagttt tagtacctta
    56641 gcacgtagta tcgcttgcga gcaatttcgt tgtaggctta actatactat aataatttca
    56701 ctaaatagcc acgatagtgg ttattttaaa gattggggct gcttttctgc tatagctgct
    56761 tcttgcttta tacctataaa gcaagaagca gctaagcaaa cagaagtagc tgacaaaata
    56821 aatatttgta tttaaaatgt tttagaatag tacttttatg gctgctagct tgcgtatttg
    56881 aacttttctc caggtgaacg aagtttctag taggagtaca cttcgttaga gggaggcgcc
    56941 cccgaagaag taccccctct tcgcaccgtc cccctctagt atcgctacct agaatggagt
    57001 tcctatccta cggagagctt gtgccaatat atcggctaag cagaaattcg caagctagca
    57061 aactagaagt atatgctacg tatattgcac cactagtaac cataatcgaa taatttgata
    57121 gatcaggcta gatagcttat tactgcttgc gagtccatcc atatcccttt gggatcagga
    57181 ggactactaa gtagcagata taatctaacc cacgttatca ttttttttat ttagtaatag
    57241 ctatcccgat ccccgaccct ctctccgggg ggaaaaaatc tttttactat tccgagcttt
    57301 cgcgattcgt tcccctaacg aagtgtatga atgccaccca gagggatatg gaatcggcag
    57361 attttttttc ttcgaaggcg ctagctcttc agcctacccc tcgctatcgg ggatggggat
    57421 gaaacgaagt ttactcttcg ttcacatgag ctctcagaag gatgccccct tgtttcttta
    57481 acccgctata tccctccggg atcagcgaac aaagttccct cctgctttta ctaatcctag
    57541 aggaggagct tgcgtatacg aagtctcttc gtgaaacgaa tagcgccata tccctccggg
    57601 tacgcaggct aagggttaaa atataatatg attttgtaga accgttatca cattaattta
    57661 tagtggggag ctctagcaaa ctcgctcgta attattaatt aaaaatatta gttaataact
    57721 tttaagtgaa aaattatgtt cacaaagagt actttaatta tttcctaatt ttgtctttag
    57781 ataaggagag ttgttcccac cagcctaatt tgaccttaag atcccaaatg tctatgggta
    57841 tggaaagatg atttaattct acaaatgcta aagatatagg tacactatat ttaatcttcg
    57901 ctcttttctc aggattatta ggaacagctt tttcagtgtt aattagactt gaacttagtg
    57961 gacctggagt acaatatatt tctaataatc aattatataa cagtgtaatt acagctcacg
    58021 ctatattaat gatattcttc atggtcgaca attgaagact atttaatttt aattttcaag
    58081 ctagcaccct tcgaatattt ttttcaaaga aaaaaattac agaggtcgct ctcaataata
    58141 accaaaacaa cactattact attacaaata gtaataataa taattctaat aaaaataacg
    58201 atgaagataa aataccacta tatactaaag tatatataga aaaccctttt aataatagaa
    58261 atcttatctt aaaagtatcg aaaaatcaaa aaggtgttta tgtttgagaa agtaatgatc
    58321 atgcttatgt aggacattct atcaatttgt ataatagaat aagttcttac tttatgccat
    58381 ctattcttca aactaaagca cgtagagtgt tacgttattt taataaacac ggatttcaag
    58441 atacaaatct tacaatttat ataatggatg agaattctag cttagatgac gttgtaagct
    58501 tagaacagca ttttatagat actttaaaac caagtttaaa cgtagatttg gtggcaagca
    58561 gttctggtta tcatgaacca atgggccaag aaataagaga tagattacgt aaacaaagag
    58621 gtactcctgt atatatttat aacgtagaag attttacttt attatatata tttgaatcga
    58681 aacaacatat gtatgattca ataagtattc atcataaaac tttaaataac tgtttagatg
    58741 caggtacagt gtatttagat actttatttt tatctttgga tttaatagaa gaatctgaaa
    58801 atacgaattt attaactcta gagggaataa aagagttggt aaatgaaaaa cgtgcattat
    58861 atacagttaa acatcctgct tctatttcta ttttagcaga atttaaagac gattcaagta
    58921 agaatctgga attttcatcg ttaacaagtt tagctaatca cttaaaagga gatcgtgtaa
    58981 ctattagaca atatttaaaa ggtgtaaaat caggttatta tagaggaaaa tgaaaattta
    59041 catataaaga ttaaatagaa aggcatggcc gggtaaggca gaaatgcttt actttatttt
    59101 cactatatgc aggaatcccc ttagagcctt taaaactagt accgcagact atatgttagc
    59161 agtggaatac agtgacattt taaaggattg ggtaatccgc gggaaaccaa agataatttt
    59221 gttatcgagt aggatcctaa gagactacac gtgaaatatc ttagtgtata ttttataata
    59281 ttcaaagata aagatatagt ccgtacatat tcgaaagatt atgagtaaac gtatgcctgc
    59341 attaataggt ggattcggaa attttctaat gcctttaatg gtaggaggtc ctgacatggc
    59401 attccctaga ttaaataata ttagtttctg attattacct cctagtttat tattattaat
    59461 attctctgct tgtattgaag gaggtgtggg tacaggttga acacttttga aggataaggt
    59521 gttgctcttt ggtaacttag aggcaataaa actctactcg atgcgtgaaa cccttgaagt
    59581 ttatatagct tatactatta tctactcact tttaatttta gtagtaataa tgttaatagt
    59641 attcttaggt tttcttataa aaaacctaag tacaagacaa tatgcctggg aactaactaa
    59701 attaatgttt agaacccatc agagactaaa cgtagagcat cctaatgaaa ataataattt
    59761 atttgaccat tctaaatcaa ttaatagatt taaatattac gaaaataaag ataatttcca
    59821 tcaatgatta gtaggtttta ctgatggtga tggaagtttt tcgattgtca gagtagctga
    59881 aagaaaatga accctatttt ttaaattaac tcagagtact tataatttaa gagctataca
    59941 ttttattaaa aatcaattag gcgtaggttc aatttacgta gatagcgatt gtaataaagc
    60001 agattttagg ataagagata gaaaaactat aggtgctacg attttaccta tttttgataa
    60061 atatcctcta ttgactagta aatacttttc atatttaaaa tttaaaaaag catatgaaat
    60121 attagaaaat cccaatttat ctactcaaga taaagataat ttattactag cactacaaaa
    60181 agaacaaatg cctttagatt atatttctcc tgcatgaaaa acagtaaact atgaagttaa
    60241 tgatacaaat aaagctaaat ctgttatgag taaatattga cttataggtt tcactgaagc
    60301 agaaggaagt ttttatcttg taaataaagc ttctactcgt attgttcatg cctttgaaat
    60361 aactcaaaaa ttagatttta tcgttttaaa agctatagct catatattgg gtataagtgt
    60421 aagtagaaaa aaattacgag cttcgcgcca cacagtagtt actacaaatt cacgggctat
    60481 ttcaaatata atagattact atagtaaaac tatgaaaggt ataaaagctg tagaatttag
    60541 aatttgagct agatcttatg tgaaatataa aggtaactat gaaaaattaa atagtataag
    60601 agaaaatata agagttttca gacaaatcag gctccgctct taatgacaaa tttaaatata
    60661 aagattaaga tctagaatgg attaggatga aggtatagtc caaactatca tgaaaatgat
    60721 agaaataacg atagtattta aaagagtatg ctgcatattt tataaaatat gccgcgacta
    60781 aatatgaggt tataaataca aaaatgttat cccccattat caggattaca aagtcacagt
    60841 ggaccaagtg tagatcttgc aatatttact ttacatttaa caggggtaag tagtttatta
    60901 ggatcaataa atttcatcac aacaattgtg aacatgagaa caccaggaat aagattacac
    60961 aaactagcct tattcggatg agccgtagtt ataacagcag tattactttt attatcatta
    61021 cctgtattag ctggtaaaat actgccagtg ttaaatttgg caaattgctg gaaacagata
    61081 tatttattta ttatatcttt attagcagga tgcttatttt attataaatt attaagtatc
    61141 ttcagagact attcgccaaa atttgtatgt tttaaatctt atttaaatat agatcgtaaa
    61201 ttcttttctg taaaaagaaa aattccatca tgaggtacgc ctactaataa tggagaattt
    61261 gatcctaaat tttcttcgta tttagctggt ataattgaag gagatggtac tattatagta
    61321 cctaaaagag aaagatcact taaaggtgac ttatattacc cttcaataca aatagtattc
    61381 gattcgagag attttccttt agctttaatg ttacaatcta aattaaatca tggatctatt
    61441 tctaaaaaaa aaggttctag tgcttatgtc ttaacaatta ataaattaga aggtatattt
    61501 ctaatagcca atgttataaa cggttatatg agaactccta agatttatgc tttacataga
    61561 ttaattgatt gattaaatct aagatttgat tttaatataa ccaagaaaaa taaagatata
    61621 agtgatataa attctaacag ttgattagca gggtttatag acgcagatgg tcatttttca
    61681 gtaagaacga ctttagtaac ggagcaggct tcgcctacta aatatccaaa aatagaatgt
    61741 aaatttgaat tatcgcaaag acaaaatgat cataattatg aaaataattt ggaatatttg
    61801 agtctaattg cggacttttt atcttctact gttaaagaaa ccagaatgaa taggccaaac
    61861 cctgaatata gagttagaac tacaaatgta gatagtaatt ttatattagt tcaatatctt
    61921 gagcaatatc ctttattttc tagtaaatat ttaaactata aagattgaat aaaagtattg
    61981 tcatatttta aagccaaaag tcatacaaaa tctgagtcta ttaaagctat agttgaaatt
    62041 aaagcacaaa tgaataataa aagaacagaa tttaattgag atcatttaaa taatttatat
    62101 aacttataca aataaaacat agtcccaaca atatggcgac atattgagtg tctgccttaa
    62161 acagttttgt ttatgaggtt aattaattaa ccatgagacc tggtctagca ggccaagaat
    62221 atttttttgg gtattacaat ggttcttaca gaccgtaatt ttaatacttc attctttgaa
    62281 gtagccggtg gtggagaccc tatattattc caacatcttt tcttaagaga tattttaatt
    62341 aattattata ttttagctat tattccaata attaaaatag ccaaaaaatc tagcttttta
    62401 tttaaattaa attatagtac ttcttcaaca agtaattttt gtttagaatc cttttactcc
    62461 aaatataatg aacatttacc tggcaatacc tcaccctcaa aaaaattctt aacttgattt
    62521 ataggattta cagaaggtga aggatctttt atcgtaaata atagaggtga tctttgtttc
    62581 gttattacac aaagtaacct agatatctat gtattagaat atataaaaga aattttaggg
    62641 tttggtaaag taatacctca atctaaaact acaagtagat atgttactca aaataaaaaa
    62701 gaaatagaat tgcttgttca tttatttaac ggtaatctta tattaccacg tagaaaggaa
    62761 aaatttgaag aatttgtaaa aggatttaat acatgagtaa ctaaaggaag aattcaatta
    62821 aatacagttg aaataaaaca tacctatatt ttacctagtt tatataacaa ctgactttca
    62881 ggttttactg acggagaagg ttgttttact tgttcaataa ataaagataa aggattcagt
    62941 tttaatttta atatttctca aaaatgagag caagatgtta aaatactaga acatctctgt
    63001 tcattattta atgcaggtaa agtatccaaa catagttctg ataatgccta tgaatataga
    63061 ataggcggat tagaaaattg tagaaatgta tttacttatt ttaataacta taacttaata
    63121 acgaaaaaat ctgcttcata tgtagcatga aaagaagtac atggtgattt attaaataaa
    63181 aatcacttag atcctataaa acgagttgaa ttaaaagaaa aagctaaatt aattaataaa
    63241 tttaattaaa gtatagggaa aaaaagtcaa ggtttaacgt ataagttatg aaactctcag
    63301 gacagatgta aaaagatata agatccgtaa gagtaaatat tctatataga atatacctta
    63361 gatttagtta gtatttagcg gatattactt gtaactctta agtataatgc gtatataata
    63421 aagtatacgt tattgtacat gttaatagat aacataagga aaagttaata taaatactag
    63481 caacactagt gttaacggtc aatgaatatt ctcattcgaa gaccgtcggt tatttaagtg
    63541 accgctacag actggttcac tggtgggtag ctgaaatgct gcttaatgta cagtcggttt
    63601 cttccgtatt tccgatatac gcacaagccc atgattatta tatcactggt acctggattt
    63661 aacaagagaa aaacaagtaa gttaaatttg aagaaatgga ttcttcggtc aaaaatggcc
    63721 ctttaaattc aatttatcgc aacaaactat aagcgaggag ttcgttttat atttattagg
    63781 tactatgcac ataagttgta ctttgttgta caccgttata gtaaaaatcc taaaaattta
    63841 cgataattcg caagtaacca acgcgcttag cacgctagta ggaacttcag aggccatacg
    63901 tttgttaaac ataaaatcaa ttcataatct tagtaagtcc cctaatagtt taagatttaa
    63961 acaatgacta gccggattaa tagacggaga tggttgtttt tcattatcta aaaaaggtta
    64021 tgctagttta gaaattacaa tggacattcg agatgagtgt gctttacaag ctgtaaaaaa
    64081 cgtttacgga ggttcaatta aattaagatc aggtgtcagt gcactaagat atagattaca
    64141 tagtaaagaa ggttttctaa atcttattaa tgatgtaaac ggtcatataa gaaaccctaa
    64201 tagattgata caattaaatt atatttgtgt aaaatatgat atagtattaa aatatcctga
    64261 aaagttgact agagataatg gttgattatc gggatttttc gatgcagatg ggtcaattac
    64321 tataaagagt acagatggac aattatctat ttctgcaggc caaaagacat ctgagttatt
    64381 aacaccttta gttgaacagt ttgggggtta tgtctacata gatagaggtg gaaatggttc
    64441 atttaaatga tatgtgacta agaaagaaga tgtacttaac ctgatagaat attttaaaaa
    64501 atatccctct agatcagcta aaaataatag attgcactta gtgcctaaga tatatgaatt
    64561 gaagagtatg aaagctcata ctgcgccttc agggtcttta ttagctaaaa gctgagagac
    64621 tcttatggct aaatgaaaaa attacggata aattatgttt aaagatatgg tccaaacatt
    64681 ttagtgttac acgttacaca ctaaaatgta gcatcccgag gtaaaaatta taagcctcat
    64741 aatgttgctg tatgctggaa acacttcgat atcaagtttt aaatactccc ctttcaaaga
    64801 tatagtaaaa aagttaaaac aatgaagtca atcagcaggt aacactttta aggttaacct
    64861 taaaagtgga acctcagaga ctatatgcga caatactgaa acaataaaaa atatttctat
    64921 tcatgtggct actcatttaa aacccctaaa cgatgaacaa tttgggcatt atttagctgg
    64981 tttgatagat ggagatgggc attttagtag cgaagctact aaacaacaat tagtcattgt
    65041 atttagttca cctgacgtta aattagccta ttatataaaa gaagtaatag gatttggtaa
    65101 tgtaaaaaaa gttaaagata aaaatgctta cttatatatt atatctaaca aagaaggttt
    65161 atttagagta attaatttaa ttaatggtaa attgagaact ttaaataaat ttaatcaagt
    65221 tcttaataat atattagctt accctacata tgcaaaagaa aatctagaat ttaaaataaa
    65281 tgattctaat aatttatata atcattgaat agccggattt tcggatgcag atgctagttt
    65341 tcaaataaaa attattacta gagatgataa gcctagacct gaaattagat taaattacca
    65401 agtagtacgc tccgctaaaa aagataatcc tatattgtta ttattaaagg aattttttgg
    65461 aggtaatata ggttatagat caagtcaggg tacttattat tatggatcaa ctagttttgg
    65521 ttcagctaaa aaggtgatta attattttga tcattttcat ttacaatcta gtaaacatat
    65581 taattatctt aaatgaagaa aagcttattt acttatacaa aaaaaagatc atttaacgga
    65641 aaaagggtta gataaaataa gaaaattcaa aatttctatg aatagaaatt cagtataaga
    65701 tagagtccta acaaagatgt aaatctttga gtattaatta taatagatct agacattaag
    65761 ttaaacttcc taatattagt aggactaact ctatgtttta tttacgacta ttaaattaat
    65821 caaaattaat gttatatatt aatcgtgcca gctttcggta taattagtac aactatctca
    65881 actaattcaa ataaaccaat atttgggtac ataggaatgg tcaattggcc tacgttaatt
    65941 aataattacg taaaacccct ctatatgctg ggaacctcta acatcttaaa tactagaaat
    66001 aataagtatt tcagtgaaaa ttttaaggat attacaatga gcaatcagca ggtaaataaa
    66061 tttatattgt ttataaagga gattactctc tttatatatt ttatttttta taacctcaga
    66121 gactacacga ggggaatctt tcaatctgaa agattaagat atagtccaat attttataaa
    66181 agtactcgaa gatcgtttaa taatgcagta cctgtaaata aagtatttaa aagaaattac
    66241 tctattgata atcgtttaca taaactagat cctaattggg tgacaggatt tgtagacgct
    66301 gagggttgtt tttctacaat aatagaagta tctgaggatc taaaacgaaa agttagagtt
    66361 tcctttgaaa taaatttaca cgaaaaagat gaacaaatct tggtaagtat taagtctttt
    66421 tttggtgtag gacaagtata taacagatca gataaaaaaa tttctatata cagagtaact
    66481 aatgtaaact acataaaaga taatataata cctcatttta tagagtaccc tcttatgagt
    66541 aaaaaagctc tagatttttt attatgatca aaggttatag aaattattct gaacaaagag
    66601 catctaagtg aggaaggatt tttaaaagta ctttcttatt atgcatatat aaacactgga
    66661 gtgtccaaaa aggttcaaaa atactatcct aatattatac ctgcggataa accggatacg
    66721 tttttacctg aaactttgca tcctcagtga gtatctggat ttgtagcggg ggatggaggg
    66781 ttttctattt acattagatc tgctaaggat tatgtaatct cagaaaaagt atcttgtaga
    66841 tttcacattg ctcaacacat tagagactta gagctaatga aattattcat aaaatttttt
    66901 gattgtggtt ctgtaggagt aagatctaat aaagctacac ctagatgtga cttttacgta
    66961 caagattttt ttcttatagt agaaaaaatc ttacctcatt ttgatactta tccgttatta
    67021 aatttaaaac agcaagatta tctttgtttt aaagaatgtg tatctattat taagtcgaaa
    67081 acccatttaa ctcgtgaagg tttaaataaa attaaaagtt taaacttaga gatgaattct
    67141 aataggttaa aataatactt tatttacgta aaatatcgct atgctatgat gtctatagga
    67201 atactaggat ttatagtatg aagttgtgtt atggcttcac cctatagtga tatagggagt
    67261 acaattaatt tcgctatatg ctggaacagt ttagtgctaa ttagtacctt gtatggtaaa
    67321 aatctaatta gctatactca atcagcagac aatctgtccc tgtattcctt aaaggataac
    67381 aaacagagtg tctcagagac tacacgcgaa acatctttta aattttccgc atttcatatt
    67441 tattataata cattatttaa aaataaagac cctttatctg atgaatgatt aacttgattt
    67501 attgggtttg cagaggggga tggagctatt caaacctacg atgagggtaa aagagttcgt
    67561 tttgttctta ctcaaaaaga aagtgatata cttcataaaa tacaatttaa atttaacata
    67621 ggtgttgtta aacattttcc tcaaggaaag agtggaaaaa ataatgattt ttatagatga
    67681 atggtagata acccttcaca tattttactt ttagctttat tatttaatgg taatatagct
    67741 caaagccata gaattaaaca attagctcta tgagttaatg ctttaaataa tcgttttggt
    67801 tctgaaacta taaagttaaa taatactcct gttccagtta cattacagga tggttgatta
    67861 tcagggttta ctgatgctga aggatgcttt aatgtatcta ttacagctaa ctctagatat
    67921 acattaggtc atgttataaa aatgcgttat atattagatc aaaaagatgg tgttatacta
    67981 aataaagtat acgaattatt tggatttggt aaagtaacat taagatctgg aactaaggat
    68041 gtttatcgtt atacagctac cggatttaaa gcattgcatg atgtgatagt atactttaaa
    68101 ttatttccat tacaaactaa aaaagctttt tcttttgaaa aatgattaat tgttcataac
    68161 caagtgtata ataaattaca tttaactgat gaaggattat cacaagtaag aactctgcaa
    68221 aaacaaatta atttaaataa tagtacgaca aataaagtag gagcggcgct agaaaaaaaa
    68281 taatttatta tttttttttt aatcgctaca aagatgaaga tatagtccga cacttcttgt
    68341 gaaagaagca tacagagcta gcaccttgta tgggtaaata aaaaaaatat ttattaacgg
    68401 tttggcatca catgtacaca gttggattag acgtggataa acttgtgttc acggtaaaaa
    68461 tcttgctata tgctggaaac tcttgattaa gtagtccact cgtttttata gcgttaggca
    68521 caatctactt atatttaaca agacaatcag caggaaactt tttttgtttt agtacaatgg
    68581 ctaaggccgc tactaaaaat acttataata aatgatttga attacctaaa atatctgagc
    68641 atgtccctat tcataatagt aatcttaatg atgaagagct tggttatttt ttagctgggt
    68701 taatagaagg tgatggttga ttcggtaaga aagaactaca tatagtgttt tccgaaaatg
    68761 attcatcttt ggcttacctt attaaaaaac gtataggtca cggtaatata tataaaatta
    68821 aagataaaaa agctgtgaga tatatttgta aaaataaaga aggcttatct attattttat
    68881 ctttaattaa tgggaaattt gtaagtaatt ataaatatga acaattaatt aaacataatt
    68941 atagtgaaga ttttaatatt aatatattac ctcccttaat gtctttatct ttagataatt
    69001 attgattggc gggttttact caagctgatg gatgtttcca tataagtgtt gtaaaaagta
    69061 aaacacacaa agctggatat agtataagat tagaattttc tttaaagcaa aatgatgtat
    69121 tacctttaag attattatat aatgaattag aaatgggtaa tctttctcaa tatcatacag
    69181 gtgtatgatg ttataaaagt acaggatata aaactgcagc tcatttaatt aattactttg
    69241 ataaatataa tatttttgct ggtaaatatg tagattatat taaatttaga aaagtttata
    69301 ttatgataac agagggtaaa catttagaag agaaaggtat caaaaaaatt aaaagtattt
    69361 catcaaaagg atcctcagag acaagcacgc aagaaattta acatattacg ttaaattaag
    69421 atactgtcca aattactaag ttcgacaaga gcttacttta cagcagctac attaataata
    69481 gctgtaccta caggtataaa aatattctca tgattagcta cttgctatgg aggatctata
    69541 aaaatgacac cttctatgtt attctcatta ggttttgtat ttatgtttac aataggaggg
    69601 ttaataaaaa accacttagc tctcccttta aagatcgcta tatgctggga acttctgaca
    69661 attatactac tagaattata ttcagtgaca atgtataatt ttgaacaatc agcagggaac
    69721 ctacgggtat ttaatgcttt agtaggaccc ttagagacta cacgcgatcc tcgtaatata
    69781 tttacgagaa gatatagtcc gtgaaataaa aatgcattaa taggctccgc ctcttcattt
    69841 agtaacaata gttttaattc aaaaactatt tatagcttac gtaaccatta ctcaacttct
    69901 agtaaagaag ataatacaaa aaatttcgta gctttagctg tattcccgcc gaaggcggga
    69961 tacacttcgt tagtagcacc actaaagata tattctcaat ttaaagagga tagatcttct
    70021 attttaaaag aacaaaaaga taaatcaggg atttactgtt taataaataa cataaacggg
    70081 cattcttata taggtagttc tattaactta gcttctagaa tgaaaaatta tcttaacaat
    70141 actttcttaa aaagtagaca aaatgctaat atgcccattg taaaagcttt acttaagtat
    70201 ggtcaatcta actttacttt actaatagtg gagtatgtag aaccccaggt tttaactgtt
    70261 agagagactt attttataac atctatattg ccttattata atgtattaaa gcaaggttat
    70321 tcttctttag gatataagca tacagaagaa actaaacaat tattatcaga attggctagt
    70381 aatagagtac atagtgatac aactaaaggt ttaatagcta aagctttaac aggtgaaaat
    70441 aacccttttt ataataaaag tcattctatg gaaagtaaag taagaatgat agaagctaaa
    70501 tcagcttatc ctgtttatat ttatgattcc tttaaaaatt tattggttat tttcccttcc
    70561 gtttcatctt tagctcattt aattaaatct aatcactcta ctattgttga ggctataaga
    70621 gagcaaacta tatttagagg tgaatgatat tttaccaata taccttataa tataagtgat
    70681 aatcctttaa tatctaattg aacacataaa gaatgtaaag aattaatatt agatattaat
    70741 aatatgagtc atattagaaa aggaatattt gtgtacgata ctaataaaaa tttcatacgt
    70801 aagtatgaag gagtaacgga tgcacaaaga gacttaaata ttagtcatag tacaattaaa
    70861 aaatatgcta aaataggggg ttgttataat ggttacatat ttagttatga aagattaaat
    70921 gattaatgta ttttattcgg ttaaaaatta taaatagacc cattagggga tcactgacct
    70981 aatgaaacga cagtgagtgg tatattacta tttttggttt catttatttt attaaataaa
    71041 aatatactta atgctttgga tagattaagg gcttcgccta ctaacaaggc cttgaaaata
    71101 tacgaaaatt tctataaaga tagaaaagat ttatataaag agtttaaaga agataaaaca
    71161 ggatatattt acatgatagt taataaattg aatggtaaat gttatgtagg aagctcaaga
    71221 tcaattaaaa ctagactata taactatttt aatttggcct tggctgctgc acaaaaagga
    71281 agacctattt caagtgctat tataaaatac gggcttgtta attttgcttt cattgtttta
    71341 gagaaagtag atttaaatgt acataactta gaagaaagag aaactttttg aattcaatta
    71401 attaaacctg aatataatgc agtgaaggaa gcagctagaa atataggcgt cccacatctg
    71461 caatacacta agttaagaat ttcaaagagt agatcttcag cctctgtata tatttacgat
    71521 gaatttaaaa cactgttagt tatagttcct tctttaagat cacttgcagt acaattagga
    71581 agttcttcta ttagtatagc tttaaagaga gctatggcag ataaatcttt atttagatct
    71641 tcttgatata tatccaatca actctttaat gaaaacgata aacctttaat ggaggttgat
    71701 tctattgagt atatgagttt aatagaaaaa atgaagagtc aaaaacatat tagaaaagcc
    71761 atctttgtat ttaaagatgg agaatttcat ccttcggcaa aaaatatgat ggaatactgg
    71821 ctgcagcaaa agctttaaat atttctcatg atacaataag atctaatatt gaaaaaaaat
    71881 actacgtaca atgggtactt atttagttac catagaagta actaatataa ttaaatcgaa
    71941 cacatacacg tgagtggtgt tgtgttagct aatgcttcac ttgatatagc cttccacgat
    72001 acttattatg tagttgctca aatgggcctg aatggtatat cttcttttaa gtgctatttt
    72061 gcaactgact atatgctgga aactgtatta tttgcatatt gtttactatt tatttatacg
    72121 gcttatcttt ataaattaga tgttagtaag aatatttttc ttttaaatag tcaaaataac
    72181 aatatagcaa taagttctga acttatgaat acacaatcag cagaaaactg aaaaggattc
    72241 tcagagacta tacgtcagtt acctgatact gaagattata aattttgaaa ttgatttgcc
    72301 ggtataatag atggggatgg aaattttgat attagaacaa attctactaa taaacaaaga
    72361 gttcttaaac aaatcagaat aaaattacat aatagagata ttagaatttt aacacacata
    72421 caaaattatt tacatatagg tagaattaga gcagataaaa ataaacctta ttcaatatat
    72481 atagtatcta caaaagaaga gatgaaatat attttagaac atattaatgg attaatcaga
    72541 cttaaagtac caggttttaa agaagcttgt gctttataca atctagatta tattgaagct
    72601 gattataata taaaattata tgatccttat tatgcaggtt taatagatac tgacggttct
    72661 atagtattta attatgctgg aaatagaata gaatgtaatt tggaatttga atataatgaa
    72721 tattcttcca agttaaattt tgataatact ctattaaatt ctaaacctac tattattaaa
    72781 cgtaaaagat caaactcctt atcccaaagg gatcagcgcg cttcgctaga aaaagaattc
    72841 tcatctataa cctttaaatt tcaaaatgtt aataatatgt tatttatata tgattacttt
    72901 atgcataata gattatattc tgatattaaa ttttacagag taagtaaaat taaacctttc
    72961 atagaaatta ggggatataa aacatcacct aaaggtagta tagaacataa aatatactca
    73021 gatttcatga ttaattgaat taaatataat aaccctttat gatataaagt accttttgtt
    73081 accaaacatt tgggggttag ccctagtcca tccatatccc ttagggatca ggaggacgag
    73141 caagctcctg aaaataaata acatattaat tacaggtaaa gatatagtcc acaattttat
    73201 taaatactaa aaatagcatt tccactacgt attaagtatg ggagctgtat tcgcaatgtt
    73261 tgctggttga tacttctgaa tacctaaaat attaggttta aattataact taaatttagc
    73321 taaagttcaa ttctgacttt tattcatagg ggtttttcta aagggaagta cttttgtaat
    73381 gaaggataga ttacatagat gattttctac aaagcgtaga aattctcagt ttgatcctaa
    73441 agagtttgaa ttattttttg aaaatgttaa caaagaaaaa agaaatatat ataaagaatt
    73501 aagaaaaaaa tcaggtgttt atttgtttat aaataacatt actaatgatt tatatatagg
    73561 tagtagcaca aatttaacta gcagaatggt tagttattat tactatacta actcacaaaa
    73621 accatctaag ttagttataa ttagagctat gaaaaaatat ggtttagata atttttcttt
    73681 ggcaattata gaattatgtg aaaaagatct ttgtttaata ttagaacaaa aatgaattga
    73741 tcattataca cctaaatata atgttttaac tgtagtattc ccggagggaa tcggcaattc
    73801 attagtagct tgcgcacaca aacatagtat cgacacaatt actaaattaa aagaaaaact
    73861 aagcaaagag aatcatccta agtttggtag tgtgacttca actgagacaa agaaagctat
    73921 tagtgacagt ataaagtatt tttatacaga aaatagccat ccaagtaaag gattgaaagg
    73981 ttcattagct cctcaatatg gtataggagg taaattcgtc tattgttata atagacaagg
    74041 tgaagaattg attttccctt ccataaatgg agctagacaa cacttcaaag ttagatgaac
    74101 tcttgtaaaa aataatatgg ataaaaatga atgaataact cttaatggtg aagattgatt
    74161 aatacaatct atccctaaac aaaattaatt tgattagccc ctcccaatcc ttctatatgc
    74221 tggaaactct cataaagctt aagtacttat taaataagta aaaatcttaa gtgtatctag
    74281 acaatcagca ggaaaccaaa gtaacaacac atgttattag taggatcctc agagacttca
    74341 cgaaggaggt tattttaatt aattaaaata atcaatatat agtccacaca acatgtaatc
    74401 ttacattctt ccctctttca atgttggggg cctacaatag aaattatgta gtgcaaaatg
    74461 ggtagcttag actttagctt ggccttcggc atgagcaacc ttcgaataga cgaagtctct
    74521 aaaaaaaaaa taaataaatt tatttttttt tagcccataa aaaacttggc aaattgctgg
    74581 aaggacgtca ggcgtaatca ctccttttac gtctaatcag caggcaatct ttctttataa
    74641 aaaaaaagaa agcagcttca acgatcaaac gccaagtacc ctcgatttaa aaattatatt
    74701 taaataaggg tagtgatatg atctaagtaa aatagtgact aataagcatt attttatctt
    74761 gactagattt acctaaatct atatcatcta gttcatataa cttgagtcct aaaatacaaa
    74821 gattaagctt atctaatcgt ttctattcta ccagttcagt tgacaaaaat atacttgacg
    74881 tggataacct tgatcaaatt gaatctatta aatttgattc tcttgagcaa ggatgtgaag
    74941 aaattaagtt caaatattta ggagtttctg gtgtttataa attaataaat aaaaatgatc
    75001 ctaacctttt ttatattggt agttcaaata atttatctag aagaatggag gaatataata
    75061 aattaactaa aggtttacgt aaacctcatt cttcttcaga attagaaata tctaaaactt
    75121 cagctttaaa ttgaaaatta gagtttttat atattactac acctcaaact tccttagttt
    75181 atgaacaata tgcaatcctt aaatttaaac ctactattaa tagcaattta agtgtaatcc
    75241 cacgaataaa tcctcagtga ggtaataatt taaataatgc tattgcaaca attgaaaaat
    75301 tattatcgtt atttactgaa ggttccgaag gatataatag aataaatgta ttccttaaaa
    75361 cttttaaatt agctaatggt ttagattata cgcctgaaga tgcagataat aaatattatt
    75421 gctttttagt ttttgtatat aatattactt cacctcacgg gcgtcctgtt gtttattctt
    75481 caattaatag agctttaaag ggattacaga ttagtcatag tactttatta aattacatta
    75541 ataataaata tctttttaat tctaatcttg tcttatcttt tgaatcttta gttgaagaag
    75601 attttgcaga atatcaagaa agacccacag gggatagtca actccgtaaa catattgttg
    75661 tctacaatca agataatgaa agagtagcgg aatttaaatc tggtagagaa atggctagat
    75721 atttccaaat tgatggaaaa gtagctagat tagctatagc caagggtgag tatttggact
    75781 ttttactggt atctaaagat gtttctttta gacaaacaat ttatgtattt gacagtgaca
    75841 ctaaagaaat tttagctaag tttcttggtg tgtcaaaagc tttaaaatat gctaaagtta
    75901 atttttatac attaaaaagt ttaattgaaa aaggaaattc ttataacggt aaaatatata
    75961 gttataaaga taaaatttaa ccaaatgcgt acgcctatca taaaatgcaa catttcttag
    76021 gtttacaagg aatgcctaga agaattagtg attatcctga tgcttttgca ggttgaaatt
    76081 taataagtag tataggttct atagtaagtg taatagctgc atgattattc ttatatattg
    76141 tatattcaca attagtagaa ggaaaagtgg cttctagaaa tccttgatta actccaggat
    76201 tctacacaga cgtattacaa gctaatttaa atagaagcta cactagttta gagtgaggat
    76261 tatcaagccc accaaaacct catgcatttg taagtctacc tttacaaagc taaaatcagt
    76321 acgtagtacg ccgtacgcct atttatatct agcttttcat aacaaagtag taaccatatt
    76381 cccggcgaat atccccactt cgtcgggatt agacgaataa aaaaaaatat atttttttag
    76441 agcggacttc gttcgcgccg ccagacgaag tctagcgcca tattccctcc gggaattcgg
    76501 gaattagggg gaggctagcg aagttagcct ccctgcctac tcgctgggta tattaacgct
    76561 acatagtacg tataatattc ctagctttat atagcttgct aattagttgt atagcctgct
    76621 tttcgtatta cctaattccc gaattcccga attaggatac acttcgttag gggtacactt
    76681 cgttagggaa tcgggcaagg ccgattcctc gtatacatga aaagctagat ttaagtctca
    76741 ttagctcaat ggcagagcag aatacttcta atatttagat cttagttcga gtctaagatg
    76801 agataggtat agagaaatct atattataaa gataataagt agtctattaa atcaataaag
    76861 aaaatttttt tatcggctat ttttgcttct agatcataat atttaatatc tagcttagct
    76921 ggcttagcta aagctataaa gctaaagcac gaattataga aggagggtac gacttcgtat
    76981 aaataggagt acgcttagat ataaaaaaaa atagccagct aaagctactc ttttgtgtgc
    77041 gcgtaggctg ggactattcg tggagagcat cttcgccctc gagtaagggg tcggtagtcc
    77101 tacggaccag caagctcgat tcgttccacg gaagaatgcc accctatttt tttttactag
    77161 tattccctcc tgatccctag cttgcgtagc aagctcggga tatggatggg agagacttcg
    77221 tctacgcaag ctcgcctaga acaaagttcc tccttgccat aaactaaacg tattagatta
    77281 ttctataaat agtttaatat atagtatata agagctagct agaacgaagt ccgctcttat
    77341 atacttttta tttacctacg agtgacgcgt tgtgcacgta ttataattaa attacaacaa
    77401 taaaaaatat gaaggcaaaa gccctaaaat taattaatct tttaacatat aaagatatag
    77461 atatacctag acctcatgtc tttgtgaatc ttccgttaaa aagtacggtt tcaccggtag
    77521 agcttacaga tataacttta aagattaatg aactattacc tcaactttct gattttataa
    77581 gtcaatttca cagtatcatc ttgactaata atataaatgt tataacagat gcaggcggta
    77641 atatgtcatt agatgttcct ggtactatgt cggacactga tgcagataaa tttagtagaa
    77701 gaataagtat tattgatcgt ttaataacaa cacgtggtca agaaataaat gatttattac
    77761 agaaaggatt agaaatagaa ggtaaattaa agaaagaaaa tgttaactat acttcgcaaa
    77821 tattagataa agtcaatgaa tttaagagat taaatgcttc ttataaacat taatagctct
    77881 aactttagct ttattcttct gttatttatc tagtagacga agtctagagc tacgccctag
    77941 actattccat ccttcggagg aattagcaag ctctagactt cgtctactcc tccccctaat
    78001 tcccgaattc ccgaattccc taattcccta ttccctattc ccggcagcta cgcagccggg
    78061 aatagggaat cgggaatcgg gaatggggaa tcgggaatcg ggaatatggc tactgcttcg
    78121 tacactaatt tagtattatt aatattataa gattaaacaa aacaaaataa aacatagcta
    78181 gcttactata tttatgctta gcttatttct agtttgatat ttcagagctc gcgccccccc
    78241 cttcggcggg atcagaaatt agcaagctct atttagggac gagcatgcgc cgtattttcg
    78301 agcttgcgga tcccgagctt cgcccccgga gggagagact tcgtctacag caagctcggg
    78361 atatggatat gaaaatcgcc aacggcgcta gctcgcaatc tagaaaaatt tttagtggtt
    78421 tctgactcct aatcccggag ggatattgag ccggaattag gggaggggta atattcgtta
    78481 cacggagaga cttcgtctac gcaagctcta aaataaataa ctttatttta gagcttgcgg
    78541 atccctgcgt agctgggata ttactccttc ctgcctccta ctagctatag aaatcagcct
    78601 agtgagttag cacacattaa caaagaaaga tgtagtgctt ccttcggagc actagcaaat
    78661 aaaaaaaaaa tgaattattc tcctactatt atttcaataa ttgaaaatat aatattaatg
    78721 ttacccgctt tattagtggt agcttatgta actgtagcgg aaagaaaaac tatggcaagt
    78781 atgcaaagaa gacttggtcc taacgcagta ggattaaaac ccgtttagtc ccccttattt
    78841 ttaactaaat taaggtaaac agaggatgaa tttcaagaaa agctgttaag ctaacttgaa
    78901 gcgaagctta ttattactaa taagaacgtt caacgactaa agagtatttt tatataaata
    78961 cttcagtatt ctccttctaa tttaatttgt aatagtatga cagaaatacg agcttgctaa
    79021 tcccgcaggg atactcatta taaaaaaaaa ttagaagaaa acatagtctg aaccatcttg
    79081 tgagagatgg attaagagta aaatctttat aacacaattg attacggtct tttacaggca
    79141 tttgcagatg ctttaaaatt aatcttaaaa gaatatgtag ctcctacaca agctaattta
    79201 atactatttt tcttaggacc tatagtgaca ttaatatttg ctttattagg ttatgcagtt
    79261 attccttacg gtcctggact atcattaggg gatatggaat taggaatatt gtatatgtta
    79321 gctgtttcag gtttagctac ttatggaatt ttattagccg ggtgaagtgc taatagtaag
    79381 tatgctttct taggatcttt aagaagtaca gctcaattaa ttagttatga attagtgtta
    79441 agttctgtat tattaataat aataatgata acaaatagct taaatttaaa tataaatgta
    79501 caattccaaa aaatagtatg attagcttta cctctattct gtatattaat aatattcttt
    79561 ataggttctg tggcagagac taatcgtgca ccatttgatt tagcagaggc tatttaacca
    79621 gatttggcct ctttaaagat cacaaattgc tggaatttct taattaagag aatcagcagg
    79681 taatcaactt aagttgaatc ttcagagact agatgtgatc atttaatatc gagcaagctc
    79741 gatattaaat aaggtatagt ccagacttat atgaaaatat aagattaata aattcaaaat
    79801 tattaccctc tagagttaaa tctccggagg caatatgtat gtgtaactac actaataaat
    79861 atttattttc tagccagcaa ggcggaaccc ttaaaataac caaaagattt tactcagacg
    79921 caagttcgcc ttcaattaat ataccaacag taaaccctac ccctgtacta gttataagaa
    79981 ccttgcacga taaaggttac gtagattctt ataaagaaat tctaaagaat aaggggggta
    80041 tttactcctt tattaatact gttaatggta aacaatatat tggaagcgct aaagattttt
    80101 atattagact taatgaacat ttaaacaata aaaagtcgaa tttaagagct tgctgagtcc
    80161 gaaggactat acaaaaagct tttgacaaat atggattaga taagttcaat tgaattattt
    80221 atgaatattt tagctatgag actaaaatat taagtaatga aagtttaact gaattagggg
    80281 cttcgcctac tagttacata aaagcgttgg atttttctac tctttataat atgaaaagag
    80341 aagcttcaag tatgttaggt tataaacata cggatgaggc tatacagaaa atgattgaac
    80401 gctataaaga taaaactaat catcctatgt ttggtaaaag tcatagcaaa aaagtattag
    80461 aattaataag taaacccggt gagttaaatc ctatgtttgg tagaatacat agtgatgaaa
    80521 ctaaaaaatt aatggcaaaa aaaagaaata aatattcaaa tggtgtagga atcttcgatt
    80581 tagaagataa tctaatcaaa aaatttgata ataatgtaga attagctaat tatttaaata
    80641 tatctaaagt aactgtagta gtcctacgga ctcagcaagc tatgtattta aataatgaac
    80701 taatctataa aaacatgtac atatttaaac ctataaatta ataattttga gtataaggaa
    80761 tctgaattgg taagtggatt tatgacagaa cacgctgcag taatatttgt ctttttcttc
    80821 ttagctgaat atgctagtat tgtattaatg tgtatattta ctagtatttt atttttaggt
    80881 ggttatttat tagaatttga cattgtatat tgatttgact tattaaatta tatatatgca
    80941 tatattttcg atataaactg aattacatct ttagaatatt ttaaattaag aggaattttg
    81001 actagttctt ctgtagatgg ctttttacat agtataactt taggtataaa aagctcaata
    81061 atggtattta tatttatctg ggtaagagct tcattcccta gaatacgttt tgaccagtta
    81121 atgtcattct gttgaactgt gttattacct attttatttg cttttataat attaattcct
    81181 tgtttattat atatattcgg aataactgta gtaaatgtga acatgtttta gtaattttag
    81241 taattttaga gcctgctgat tcccgccttc ggcgggaata acgtagaaaa aaatactgca
    81301 tagtcctccg gactcaagaa gaatatagtc ctccggactc agcaaacaca tagagttaat
    81361 ccatattccc gattcccggc gtagcctccc actgggtggc attcttcagg ggggggcgaa
    81421 gctcgggaat atggatggta ttatatataa gcgttctacc aatattattg tttgctaggc
    81481 tattcccgat tcccgatccc atattcccga gcttcgcccc ctagtcctac ggaccagcaa
    81541 gctcgggggg cgaagctcgg gaatatggat aagtgcatag cagcaagcta aggcaggaat
    81601 agtggaggta gaacaagcag ctactgctgt attaactctt tatgataaag agtatcaata
    81661 gcatactctt tatcataaag gccatgagac acatgtatat aggcggacat agtaaattat
    81721 ttgaagagca ataaatatca atcttcaaca tatgttatta tcctcgttaa ttattacacc
    81781 tctactaggg acaatggttg tagctagttc aggatcatat aaaaattcag agttatttac
    81841 taaaacgatt gcgcttacta ctagtgttat aaatttaatt atatcattag ttatgtttat
    81901 tttatttaat aacagtacta atcaatttca atttgtacaa gaacactaca atgtacaact
    81961 attcgacatt tacttgggtg tagatggtat ctctatatat tttatattat tgactacaat
    82021 aataatgcct atagcattat tatctaattg agattctata aaagaaaatg taaaatctta
    82081 tttaataatt atgttattat tagaaacatt attattagca gtttttatga gcttagacat
    82141 aatgtcattc tatatattct ttgaatctat attacctcct ttatttatat taataggttt
    82201 atatggatca gataataaag taagtgcgag ctactattta tttttatata cgctgtgagg
    82261 ttctttgttt ttactactgt cgattttaag tacatcttct ataatgggta gtacagattt
    82321 tgatacttta tttaaactaa attttgaata taaaactcaa atattcttat ttataggaat
    82381 atttatatca tttgctgtaa aaactcctac aatattttta aacaattgat tattaaaagc
    82441 tcacgttgaa tctcctttag gtggaagtat tgtattagcc gcaatagtat taaaattaag
    82501 tctatacggt gtatttagat taatattacc tatattacct aaagcttctt tagattatac
    82561 ttttgttgta tttactatag cggtaattac aattatatat gctagtttta gtacactaag
    82621 aacaacagat gtaaaagaac taatagcata tagttcagtc tgtcacgctt cagtttattt
    82681 aataggagta tttagtaata ctatgcaagg attagaagga agtgtgatat taggtttagc
    82741 ccatgggttt gtgtcaagtg gtttatttat atgtgcaggt ggaatattat acgatagaac
    82801 aggtactaga cttatatatt tttatagagg aattactcaa ttaatgccta tatttgctat
    82861 attattcttt atattagctt taggtaattg tggtgctcca ttaactttaa attttgtagg
    82921 tgaatttatg tcactttata gtataataga aagattacct gtattaggtg ttttcgcttg
    82981 ttcttctgta gtattttctg cagcctacac tatatatatg tttaatagaa tatctttcgg
    83041 aggttctttc actagattta tagaagaaag tatatacgat gtaaataaaa gagaatttat
    83101 tttattattt atattagtat tatttacagt tgtattgggt gtatatcctt ctttaatttt
    83161 aaacgtatta gattattcta tgaatagttt aatatatagt atataaggtt agctttagca
    83221 aacctatagc caagctagct agaacgaagt ccgctcttat atacttttta tttacctacg
    83281 agtgacgcgt tgtgcacgta ttataattat cataatcaaa attaatatgc cacaattagt
    83341 acctttttat tatatgaatg aagtagtatt tgcttttgct ataatagtat ttattctata
    83401 cgtattatct aaatacatat taccaagaat agtgcgttta ttcttatcac gtatgtttat
    83461 taataaaata taatatatat taaggggagg agggcgctag ctcttcatag aaggctatac
    83521 atatctcgct cttagctagc ttacagctaa agctaaaagc tagcaagctc atacctattt
    83581 tgccaatatt tagcttttta aagatttata tattatagta gtaataatac tactagatgt
    83641 tttctataga aaaacaaaat ttattctttg cgcaagctaa agaaataaga agtcctttag
    83701 atcaatttga aataagagac atattaaatt tagaagtttt aggtggtaac ttacatctat
    83761 ctttaactaa cataggatta tatttaacaa taggagcttt aattatatta gttttaagta
    83821 tagtttcaac taactataat aaattagtta gtaataactg atcaatagct caagaatcat
    83881 tatacgtaac tatacataat atagttacaa atcaaataaa ccctaaaaat ggtcaaattt
    83941 atttcccatt tatatatact ttatttatat ttatattaat aaataattta atgggtatgg
    84001 ttaacaggag cctttatatt ttatcattat ttatctcaaa catgtttgaa gtatcaggat
    84061 tacatagtaa acctatattt caagtacaat catattcttc tcttaactct gactctcagc
    84121 cagatacaca aataaacata tctaaggata gtcctagata tagttttaac aataaaaaca
    84181 ccttctacct taatcctgat tatcttacag ggtttgtaga tggagaaggt tgtttctcgc
    84241 tttctatatt taaaaaagac agaagcttaa ctggttgaca agttaagcct atctttagta
    84301 tatctttaca taataaagat attaaattat tagaagctat tcaaagaact tttaaaacag
    84361 gaaagatcta taaacatgga gttgattcta tgcaatatcg tgtaagttct ttaaagaatt
    84421 tacaaataat cacagatcat tttgatagtt atcctttaat atctcaaaag agagctgatt
    84481 atcttttatt taagcaagct atagctataa taaagaataa agagcattta tctctaaagg
    84541 gtatattgaa gttagtagga attaaagctt cattaaactg aggtctatca gataagttta
    84601 aagagagttt ccctactgca aaagcagtag tgagaccttc agtaagatat aacactttaa
    84661 atgttaagat taaaaactta aattgaatta gaggatttat agacgctgaa ggaagtttcc
    84721 aagttataac tcaaaataat agaaatgtta gtttaagatt ttcattgact caacatatta
    84781 aagatgaaga gttgttaaag gatataacta cttatctaaa ctgtggtaga tattacaaat
    84841 caccaggacg tgatgaaggt caatacttag taacaatctt ttcagatata aatgataagc
    84901 taataccttt cttaaacgaa tatccattat taggtattaa acaatatgat tacttagatt
    84961 ttgcacaaat agccgaacta ataaaatcta aagcccattt aacggatgaa ggattagaaa
    85021 agataaagtt aattcaaagt aatatgaata gaaagagaat aacaatagaa gaatagataa
    85081 atgtttagat aattctaata tcatagataa ataataataa taataaaata taataaattt
    85141 cactatatgc tggaaacttc taatgccttt aggtaccaat actggtgaaa atcttaaagg
    85201 atgaaacaat gaactatcag caggaaacca aaataacaag cgataaaaaa aaataggcgt
    85261 atccccactt cgtcgggata gacgaagtct cagcaggcta ggcaaagctg ctctatttat
    85321 tttttttttc tgcctcgtta tgagtaggat cctcagagac tacgtgtgaa agatcactta
    85381 acacagtttt aaaataacaa ctaagtgatt aagatatagt ccaccgcggt aagtctataa
    85441 gacttactgt attgtccata cagctttgct tctacagccc attttgcgtt aacatttgct
    85501 cttagtttca caatagtatt aggtgcaact atattaggat tccaaaaaca tggtttaaaa
    85561 ttcttttctt tattagtacc tgctggttgt cctttagcac ttttaccttt attagtgact
    85621 atcgagttca tatcatatct agcgagaaac gtttcattag gtcttagatt agccgcgaat
    85681 atcactgcgg gacatatgct attaagcatc ttgagtgggt ttgtttataa tataatgaat
    85741 tcaggattta tcttctttat tttaggatta atacctttat tatttattat agcattctca
    85801 ggtcttgaat tagctatagc ctttatccaa gcgcaagtgt tcgtggtatt atcaagttct
    85861 tatataaaag acggattaga tttacattaa gctgtacgag tttagtataa gaaaaatatc
    85921 aatgtattta gcatagcagt ttattaaatt aaattgtgag ggtgggatgg atttgttact
    85981 tcgtaacaag gggcataaat ataaaatatc atctttaaag gtgtaaatac cttgccagaa
    86041 atgtatcttt aggtcttaga ttagcagctg gtcacatgtt attaagcata ttaagtggtt
    86101 ttgtttataa tataatgaat tctggtttta tattcttcat tttaggatta atacctttat
    86161 tatttattat agccttttca ggtttagagt tagcaatagc cttcatccag gcgcaggtgt
    86221 tcgtggtact atctagttct tatataaaag acggattaga tttacattaa tatttgtagc
    86281 gatagacgaa gtctctccct atccgaagga tatgctggct aggctgattt cgaagaaata
    86341 tgcctatata aaaaaaaaga taaaaattta gtattttcga gcttgcgcta ggcttgcgta
    86401 ccgaaggata tgaaaatctg caagcaagct cttacgagct tgctgattcc cggctacgtc
    86461 gggaatagga aatcgcgcaa gctcttccga ttcccgctgg gaataggaaa tcgcgctagc
    86521 tcgagacttc gtctaccgta gggtgagact tcgtctacgc aagctctcta taaaaaaaaa
    86581 atatattttt ttttttactc gttcgccccc tccgaaaata ccagaggagg gaacttcgtt
    86641 cgggctaaaa atatcgaaga aagagtaggc aggagttcca aaagctccac tagactattc
    86701 ctacgaatat ttttagtagt cctacggact cagcaagcta gagcttgcta gtactaatcc
    86761 ggctccgccg gatatgtact acgaaaaaaa tccagcaata aaaaaaataa agaactttat
    86821 tttttttatt tttactagac ttcgtctact cgccccccag gggctattcg ttattagtac
    86881 taagtgttta tattgaggaa agttataaga acaataacaa tttatcctga aggcgctatt
    86941 cgtttcagga attagcaccc aggaaattaa taaaagttat atgatgtata ggaagaaaat
    87001 aatacaaaat tatttatata atttatatga aaaaccgcga gcaactagca ttttatagaa
    87061 aattatctgt tttagtaaaa ttcacagtaa atagcttata tgtttttacc ttagtcaatg
    87121 gatttagatc cattagtgat atatgaatag ttctatatcc gaaaaaaaag taaaagtaaa
    87181 agttgagttt ggtgatggct ctgattgaat gctgtccaag tgcttgacac atgctaatcg
    87241 tacgttttaa ttgataaatt aaaaagtggt gtacaggtga gtataatgat attcttcgcc
    87301 ggccttaaag tggaggtaaa tccttcataa taaataaagg aaacatataa taaaaaaaaa
    87361 ttagggtata gacaaggaca agtgttgagg gggggaaacc ctcagcaagt tgactccctt
    87421 atatattttt ttttgctctt ttttttctgc tttaagagga taataaatat cttcgagata
    87481 ggtagtagtt aaggtgatga cttaactagc cttaaactct cgtagtcgaa tctgaaaggt
    87541 tgatcgacca cattgggtct gaaaaaaccc caatgcaagt tagtacagca gtgaggaatc
    87601 ttggtcaatg gcctaacggc tgaactggca acttggagaa gtggcaagtc ttccagtatg
    87661 gggagcaaac agctatgggt caagcccgat acctttaaga gaagtcttat tgtgagggcg
    87721 agttgtataa caccataggg ctggccgtcc catatgaaaa gattttatta gaattgaatg
    87781 aaactttgtt tatatattga taatgacagt atatatatcg tgtcttgact aattgcgtgc
    87841 cagcagtcgc ggtaatacgt aagagactag tgttattcat cttaattagg tttaaagggt
    87901 acccagacgg tctatatagc ttataaaatg ttagtataag actagagttt tatgtaagag
    87961 ggcagtactt gaggaggaga gatgaaattt cgtgatacca aagggactct gtaaaggcga
    88021 aggcagccct ctatgtaaaa actgacgttg aaggacgaag gcacagagaa caaacaggat
    88081 tagataccca agtagtcttt gcagtaaatg atgaatgcca taggttagat ctatatttct
    88141 attataataa tacatttcta ttatttatta taaaacgcat tccttatata gcttcgcgct
    88201 ataatatatt ttatatatag tgcagcagaa atttttgtat ctggtctata aatgaaagtg
    88261 taagcatttc acctcaagag taatgtggca acgcaggaac tgaaatcact agaccgtttc
    88321 tgacaccagt agtgaagtat gttgtttaat tcgatgatcc acgaaaaacc ttaccacaat
    88381 ttgaataatt ttattacagg agttgcacgg ctgtttccag ttaatgttgt gaaactgtgg
    88441 tttccatgaa attaacgtaa tccctggctt tatttttttt atttacgata aagcattcag
    88501 tcctggaaat ttggaaagaa aaaggggaca aagacaagtc atcatggcct tgatattgtg
    88561 ggctatagac gtgccacata tacctaaaca aagagatgcg aaaatgtgaa tttaagctaa
    88621 tctcaaaaaa taggatataa attttaagga ttgtagtctg aaattcgact atatgaataa
    88681 gtaattacta gtaatcgtga atcaccatgt cacggtgaat agaccttgga ttggtactaa
    88741 ccactcgtca catgctgaaa ggggcatgcg caataagttt gctttcttag taacaagtaa
    88801 aaaaaacaaa taggttttat atattctttt attgggaatc ttcgtatgcg tggctctaat
    88861 tagtgttaag tcgaaatacg gttcgggtag tggaagttgc ccgggattaa ttaatattaa
    88921 ccataaatat atataatata agcgcaagca tgaaaaaaaa atctcttttt tttttccgag
    88981 ctagcgccta tataaaggag ggttccttta ttggtaagaa gggttgagct gtaaactcaa
    89041 tagctattgc ttttaagagt tcgaatctct tgtctcctag aattagtaac ttaattaggt
    89101 aaaggacttc cttgtcacgg aagtagatgt cggttcgatt ctgatctaat tcgtatagta
    89161 gcatacatag catacatagc agctagcttg cttttataga gaagtgctag cttttagctt
    89221 gcactattac tgcgaggcaa acgagaggta aggctagctt cgctagccct ttcggagcta
    89281 atgcaggaaa agtttccata ggtagggtaa gatatttgct aagtattatg ttttatacat
    89341 ttaggtgttc gaatcacctc ttttccgtag tctccatgcg agcttcgctc gtatatgggc
    89401 tagcgaagct agcctcttta ttttttttta ttgcttgagc ctctatagct caacggtaga
    89461 gcataatact gttaatatta tgatagatgt tcgattcatc ttaggggctt ttaacttgtg
    89521 tacaaaacta caagatttat aatatataat atatatgaca aatttaataa gaagtaattt
    89581 tcaggatcat ccattccatt tagtgtcacc atctccttga ccactgtata caagtattgc
    89641 tttatttaca gtaacagtga atggagcatt atcaatgcac ttatttagca acagctatat
    89701 agtgttttac ttatcattaa ttacattagt agcatctatg gctttctgat ttagagatat
    89761 aatagcagag ggtaaactta aattaaatac tatagtcctt cggactcagc aagctctaaa
    89821 ttattatttg aatattgcac aaaaaattcc ttctatccat ttagaagagg ctttatatac
    89881 atatagaaat aaaaacaata ctacaatttt cactaataat aataacttag gttattattt
    89941 agcaggtctt ttagaaggag acggttccat ttctcttcct tcgaccaata ctggagttac
    90001 aagtttaaat agagtactta atcctagaat agtatttact tcccatatta ataatatagg
    90061 tatgtattca tttatacaat cagaattagg taatatagga cgttttcaag gcgctagctc
    90121 ttcaggagaa aatattcttc gttatattat tggagatata gaaagtatta ttctttttat
    90181 aaatttagta cacggaaaac ttagaacacc aaaaaaccag agatttaatg atttaatcaa
    90241 ttttatgaac aataaatatg atttaaatat atcggaaagt ttattagata attctagctt
    90301 tacagataat agttgattct ccggttttag tgaagcagat ggacatttcg gaattaaata
    90361 tgtagggggc agagcttgcg cagcgatttt cgcggctcct aatcccgcag ggatatcgac
    90421 gaaaatacgt aaacctaaat ctgaaacccg taaaagatct gtaagtgaaa atatttcttt
    90481 gaaatttaga ttagatcaac gtttatatga taaagctaca tcaacctcga tgaaaccttt
    90541 tatggaaaat ttagctttat ttcttaatgc taatttaaaa acatataaaa ataataccaa
    90601 ttcggaagta ttatcagtta gtatacaatc tataaaaaat gtaagttttc ttatagatta
    90661 ttttaataaa tttcctttaa taggagataa acttactgat tttaaaaagt gagaaatagt
    90721 atataatatg ataatactta aacaacatct tactgaagaa ggtagattga aaataaaaaa
    90781 tctattggtt aaatagagct ctagacttcg tctagcctta ataataataa tttaatgtat
    90841 atgtgctctc tttaaattta acaaattgct ggaaaatcct aaaattaggc taatcagcag
    90901 gaaactaaaa gacggataaa tatcttttag ggtcttcaga gactagacat taaaaattaa
    90961 tgcgttagta ttccctaccc cctacggggc ttaagggaga gacttctcct tagcctgcgt
    91021 acccgagact tctaatttcg aataaatatg tatttcatat cccttacggg atcagaaatt
    91081 agtatttcat atcccttacg ggatcagaaa ttagaagtgg gtccgcctgg gatatgtcca
    91141 ggcggaccca ccactccgtc gtcggcggag agtacacttc gttaggggac tacagcaagc
    91201 tctcctttta ggaatactaa cccattaatt aaggtatagt ccaaaaaata tagaaatata
    91261 tttataatat ctatcgacat atttaggaaa tcatacatta tcagtgcaaa aaggattaaa
    91321 tctaggagta atactattta tagtatctga aggtttattt tttgtagcta tcttttgagc
    91381 attcttccat agacaaaatg cattgtggat aagaaccaaa ctccggggaa accctaaagc
    91441 tctaataact aagctatctg tcgaaagact tatagtggcc tcattaagga ctgagggtat
    91501 agtaacatca ttagagatta ttggcttaag ccaatgaatg ggctatcgcg gatctaaatc
    91561 agatagtttt atatctgtaa aagagcaacg agcagacggt tcttcaatat tttctaaata
    91621 ttgtaaggtg tgctctgaga gccagggaaa cttggttttt atacatcaac aaaaagatgt
    91681 taatactgtt atatctacta ctactcatag agtacgtagt agatatacaa aaaatattct
    91741 atgtgctagt agcacgaata tcattcaaaa atctttattt tctaccaata cctattccca
    91801 attcccacag ggaattaggg aatcggcatt taatacttca cctttaacat taaatcctaa
    91861 ttatgtaaca gggtttactg atggagaagg atgttttttt gtagggatta atcaagacgt
    91921 aaaatttaaa actggttaca gagtaaaagc tacgtttcaa ataggtcttc atgaaaaaga
    91981 tctcgctctg ttggaacaaa taagattatt ctttggggta ggtaaagtta ctaagttggg
    92041 agcagaatct gttcaataca gagtatcagg tctagatgat ttaaatacta ttatttatca
    92101 ttttgataac taccctttac taactcgtaa acattctgat tatatcttct ttaaagaagt
    92161 tataaattta atgaaacaag gtaaacatct tactttagaa ggtttaaaca ggatagtatc
    92221 cattaaatct acactaaata atggtgaatt atctgactct ttaaatttag cctttccaaa
    92281 tttaaaacca gctttgagat cagaagtccc aagtagagat atgcaagatt tacactgatt
    92341 agctggtttt actgatgctg aaggatgttt cttcatagca ttaaagaaat caccagcgtc
    92401 taaactaggt gaaactgcct gattaaggtt tattttaact caacatagta gagataaaga
    92461 acttttggaa agtttaatac aaactttgaa ttgtggtaga tacatagtta aaccagactg
    92521 tggtgagttt atagttgaaa agtttacaga tgttagggat aaaataattc caatatttga
    92581 aaagtttaaa ttgcgccatg ggggagccaa atctttaaat tatgaagatt ttaaaaaggc
    92641 ggcacttctt ataggtaata aagctcattt aactagagaa gggttagatg aaataaagaa
    92701 aataaaaggt agaatgaata aacaaagaaa agcagtatta aataaaggtg tataaaattt
    92761 aaatccatat aagtatactt atgttactat gtagcataag tatacaaata aataaaaaat
    92821 gagtgcatta acacctactg tagaattagg agctcaatga ccacctatgg gtatagaacc
    92881 tgtaaacccg tttgaattac cattacttaa tacagtaatt ttattatcta gtggagcaac
    92941 tattacttat gcgcaccact cattaataaa aggagaaaga aaaggagctt tatatggttc
    93001 tatctttaca gttctattag ctttaatatt cactttcttt caaggggtag aatatagcgt
    93061 ttcttcattt actattagtg acggtgtatt tggtacatgt ttcttcttcg gtactgggtt
    93121 ccatggcttc cacgttatta taggtacaat attcttatca gtggctttat gaagaatata
    93181 ttcataccat ttaacagacc atcatcatct tggttatgaa gctggaatat tatattgaca
    93241 ttttgtagat gtagtttgac tattcctata cgtaacaatg tattactgag gaagttagtt
    93301 ttaatctata gatattaatt taataaaaaa atatatataa tttattacac ttctaatttc
    93361 gaagaaatac agcaagctcg acataagtta tatatataaa gatttaatgg tataaggggg
    93421 ttcgattccc ccaagatctt agaattagct atgtaaaaac atggctttag ttacaaatct
    93481 aacaacatta attgttattc ttctttaaaa aatccagata gagcttctgg actactcatc
    93541 agcaagctca aaataatttc taatagttga gtagctttag cttgcgcagc acaacgacta
    93601 aaaaggtaga ttttctatct tgcaaatttt gttgtatatt atattacata ttatacaaat
    93661 gatatagtct aaacaataat gagaattatt gctaatattt tttatttgta cacgtcatta
    93721 taggtacaat attcttatca gtggctttat gaagaatata ttcataccat ttaacagacc
    93781 atcatcatct tggttatgaa gctggaatat tctactgaca tttcgttgat gtagtttgac
    93841 ttttcttata cgtatctatg tattattgag gttcttaatt tattatactg gagggactat
    93901 ccagaagaat gccccccact tcgttgggat agacgaagtc tcagcaggct aaggataagc
    93961 tactagaaaa aaaatgtctt tttttttact gctgctgaga cttcgtctat ccaaggaggc
    94021 tagcttcgct agggagaggc tctcccacat atttacagcc gataagttta agtcttaatt
    94081 aaggcggtaa tctattttat atagataaat ttgataaaat attcttctgg actactcatc
    94141 agcaagctcg agacttcgtc taccagaaaa aaaaaataaa gggataggct tcgccgcttc
    94201 cttatttttt ttttactgct cgagacttcg tctacgcagg agcaagctcc aggattagca
    94261 ctagcaagat ataattttat tgctatccta aatattaggt taatataagt ataaaaaata
    94321 caatgtatta tcaacttcta gctacacctg agattttctc gaatggatat ttaacaggat
    94381 ccttagatat aattagcata acagctttat tatgtggtat tttaataata attaataaaa
    94441 accctattgt ttcagtaata tttctaatag gtttatttgc aaatatatca gtatatttaa
    94501 tattaatagg tcttacattt ataggtttat cttatttaat tgtttatatt ggggcagttt
    94561 caatattatt tttatttata ttaatgttaa taaatataag aacaagtgaa ttacaaagta
    94621 ataatagaaa tagtgtatct ttaggtttat ttattacaat cctggcaaat tttactatat
    94681 tccaaatact accttattac atggcgatat taaataatta cagtagtaaa ttaaatacta
    94741 tactatatta tttaccttga aataaattta gcgatatttt aaattatatt aataaaaaca
    94801 tagacattac aaatgcgaat attatgtttg tatcaagtaa tagttgagat aataatatgg
    94861 ctgaaacagg gcatacagca actatagggc atatattata tacaagtcac aatatgtgaa
    94921 tatttatggc tagttttata ttattattag cgatgactgg tgctataata attactatta
    94981 aaaacgagaa ggcgattcag tagtattcca tatccctttg gttagacgaa gtctcagcga
    95041 gctaaggaat cagcaagctc cgacccctgc caagcagcat tgcacaaaat tactatcctc
    95101 cggattaggc gatacttcgt ctacgccgac ttaataaaag attaagtatt tcatagcaag
    95161 ctctattccc tgacccccta cgggggtagg gaattagagc ctgctgtaga cgaagtctct
    95221 ccctatttct tcgaaattag agcttgcata tttcagagct cgcgcccccc ccttcggcgg
    95281 gatcagaaat cagtacactt cgttagggaa taagtagtat ttcatagcag tattttttct
    95341 gtgcttctgt gcgaagcata cagaaaaaaa ttactaaaat actgcatatc cctacgggat
    95401 cagaaatcag cgatggactt cgttctagcg aagctagccc tagtaaaaaa ttcatccgct
    95461 ttcggtattg cctattccct ccgaaggatg ggataaaaaa aaaatatatt tttttttatc
    95521 ccggagggaa taggcaatac cctctagcaa gctaatagca ggaaacggat aaagaaaaat
    95581 tagttcaatg gtagagcgat tgttttacac acaataagtt gaaggttcaa atccttcatt
    95641 tttcagtatt aagggttaga ggagcagcag agcttgcgcc actaatccga gggtgagagg
    95701 aagaaagttc ctctcactta agaggaacgc cagctgagcg agttggctga ttatacccta
    95761 taagattcct taacttaaac ggtagagtgc atttttgata agaatgatat cagcgttcga
    95821 ttcgctgagg aattaaagag aattggccga gtggtttaag gcggtaagct tgagtcttat
    95881 taggttatat tctagccgca tccgttcaaa tcggatattc tctgaagagt gtagtttaat
    95941 tggcaaaata ggaagcttca accttcaaat tcttggttca agtccaagta ctcttgtttt
    96001 tttacggatt agggccggct tgggtaggca cttcgtttgg gacgaagact agttatgttc
    96061 gaatcataat aatccgatga attttagaag tattagagat aaaaaaataa ataaatttgt
    96121 gggttcggta aaaaaaaata aagttcttta ttttttttat tgcgcccact acatataagc
    96181 aagcatcgtg ctagctaaa
//
