# Supplementary material for: First steps towards mitochondrial pan-genomics: detailed analysis of Fusarium graminearum mitogenomes
Source: PeerJ. 2018 Dec 19;6:e5963. doi: 10.7717/peerj.5963 (PMC6304159; doi:10.7717/peerj.5963)
Supplement: Supplemental Information 2 — Sequence data for BK010538–BK010547 [file peerj-06-5963-s004.zip › BK010545.gb]

LOCUS       BK010545               96187 bp    DNA     circular PLN 04-JUN-2018
DEFINITION  Fusarium graminearum strain INRA-181 mitochondrion, complete
            genome.
ACCESSION   
VERSION
DBLINK      BioProject: PRJNA295638
            BioSample: SRS1096142
            Sequence Read Archive: SRR2544631
KEYWORDS    TPA:assembly.
SOURCE      mitochondrion Fusarium graminearum (Gibberella zeae)
  ORGANISM  Fusarium graminearum
            Eukaryota; Fungi; Dikarya; Ascomycota; Pezizomycotina;
            Sordariomycetes; Hypocreomycetidae; Hypocreales; Nectriaceae;
            Fusarium.
REFERENCE   1  (bases 1 to 96187)
  AUTHORS   Brankovics,B., Zhang,H., van Diepeningen,A.D., van der Lee,T.A.,
            Waalwijk,C. and de Hoog,G.S.
  TITLE     GRAbB: Selective Assembly of Genomic Regions, a New Niche for
            Genomic Research
  JOURNAL   PLoS Comput. Biol. 12 (6), e1004753 (2016)
   PUBMED   27308864
  REMARK    Publication Status: Online-Only
REFERENCE   2  (bases 1 to 96187)
  AUTHORS   Brankovics,B., Kulik,T., Sawicki,J., Wolosz,K., Zhang,H., de
            Hoog,G.S., van der Lee,T.A.J., Waalwijk,C. and van Diepeningen,A.D.
  TITLE     First steps towards mitochondrial pan-genomics: Detailed analysis
            of Fusarium graminearum mitogenomes
  JOURNAL   Unpublished
REFERENCE   3  (bases 1 to 96187)
  AUTHORS   Brankovics,B., Kulik,T., Sawicki,J., Wolosz,K., Zhang,H., de
            Hoog,G.S., van der Lee,T.A.J., Waalwijk,C. and van Diepeningen,A.D.
  TITLE     Direct Submission
  JOURNAL   Submitted (30-MAY-2018) B.U. Biointeractions & Plant Health,
            Wageningen Plant Research, Droevendaalsesteeg 1, Wageningen,
            Gelderland 6708 PB, Netherlands
COMMENT     Bankit Comment: ALT EMAIL:balazs.brankovics@wur.nl.
            Bankit Comment: Submission Title:None.
            THIRD PARTY ANNOTATION DATABASE: This TPA record uses data from
            DDBJ/EMBL/GenBank entry SRR2544631
FEATURES             Location/Qualifiers
     source          1..96187
                     /organism="Fusarium graminearum"
                     /organelle="mitochondrion"
                     /mol_type="genomic DNA"
                     /strain="INRA-181"
                     /db_xref="taxon:5518"
     gene            289..5899
                     /gene="rnl"
     rRNA            join(289..2905,5333..5899)
                     /gene="rnl"
                     /product="16S ribosomal RNA"
     intron          2906..5332
                     /gene="rnl"
                     /note="group IA"
     gene            3476..4957
                     /gene="rps3"
     CDS             3476..4957
                     /gene="rps3"
                     /note="GO IDs: GO:0003735,GO:0005840,GO:0006412;
                     GENE3DG3DSA:3.30.1140.32"
                     /codon_start=1
                     /transl_table=4
                     /product="ribosomal protein S3"
                     /translation="MNKDGNVVFPATPGIVNFQAASSKGGQGKVSSKIYNNNLKQSKT
                     ILLKKKIGDIGITKYLPSFSKEWKNTIYSYNKNTLKNIPVNDLNINKIIKGYFNLYFK
                     DHKYTGSKFILLKRRRNLLRRIHVSNAEIKHTNNKAIITLYTLNREKNVLKKKYLKIN
                     KKISKKLIAKRYFLLYKENIEKIYKILGEYKDQYIFISDIIRKTKFIKYKLEYLNKFI
                     KLKDLYLKKVWGVILNQYARKYLKYLRKYDLLYSLNQYKFNRLVFLPKLSNILNKILG
                     KKIEYNIINLKSVAYHTDLFTNALALKLRKRRINYINSMFSILNRAYLPNINTIKERS
                     IIKGDQKMDLFQSKFKDLKIISNIVFPAMPEGIAGSLAPTSSLSKLLDGTYPSDINNG
                     IMHSSDANKENIHNTIYNSIGYKNMAGIRLEVKGRLTKRYRADRSIYSLKWKGGLKNV
                     DSSFRGLSSVLFRGNSKSNVTYSIAKSKRRIGAFAVKGWIGGK"
     gene            6020..6090
                     /gene="trnT(tgt)"
     tRNA            6020..6090
                     /gene="trnT(tgt)"
                     /product="tRNA-Thr"
                     /anticodon=(pos:6052..6054,aa:Thr,seq:tgt)
     gene            7027..7099
                     /gene="trnE(ttc)"
     tRNA            7027..7099
                     /gene="trnE(ttc)"
                     /product="tRNA-Glu"
                     /anticodon=(pos:7060..7062,aa:Glu,seq:ttc)
     gene            7101..7171
                     /gene="trnM(cat)"
                     /note="copy 1"
     tRNA            7101..7171
                     /gene="trnM(cat)"
                     /product="tRNA-Met"
                     /anticodon=(pos:7133..7135,aa:Met,seq:cat)
     gene            7172..7244
                     /gene="trnM(cat)"
                     /note="copy 2"
     tRNA            7172..7244
                     /gene="trnM(cat)"
                     /product="tRNA-Met"
                     /anticodon=(pos:7205..7207,aa:Met,seq:cat)
     gene            7710..7780
                     /gene="trnG(acc)"
     tRNA            7710..7780
                     /gene="trnG(acc)"
                     /product="tRNA-Gly"
                     /anticodon=(pos:7742..7744,aa:Gly,seq:acc)
     gene            7788..7870
                     /gene="trnL(taa)"
     tRNA            7788..7870
                     /gene="trnL(taa)"
                     /product="tRNA-Leu"
                     /anticodon=(pos:7822..7824,aa:Leu,seq:taa)
     gene            8596..8666
                     /gene="trnG(tcc)"
     tRNA            8596..8666
                     /gene="trnG(tcc)"
                     /product="tRNA-Gly"
                     /anticodon=(pos:8628..8630,aa:Gly,seq:tcc)
     gene            9687..15482
                     /gene="orf1931"
     CDS             9687..15482
                     /gene="orf1931"
                     /codon_start=1
                     /transl_table=4
                     /product="hypothetical protein"
                     /translation="MKKNMNLLLVRLFVRFPWSLHSDPSEGGRLRLSRDLQQYINLRT
                     FINRQKINRLSKNSIELISRYIFNIKLYQFLAVVFIHVAVTSIQIDLNLFLEVLNNLP
                     ENLGSSVGVPELAKNIKLDSNINYILCYSHRSLFGFRTYILMVLILFIIFPILFIIQN
                     YIFIILSILSVILVKALALNFYQKHFQFFYSGLPSHKKVDFREKLVHFITLIINNIGK
                     IIKHLFKMWIISIIIIYIFRYLLATMLLNIDDNNSFITTILILTLPLPMFFYLLNFIV
                     KYLKKESIEDKDYYLYNDYVVKRVNLYRITCTIIVNYLIQNYYSTIIISIIIKGFIVI
                     IITLFTICIIYGILRINKPGWRASHFVSRQSTISCSRVDPLSDGDSGVRASLTKCIPP
                     GERVGINKHEPIPLKSALDLAGSASYIAAFISLTPFLQEACNSGFSKFYFNEGNQRYY
                     EWKGIPFRMPGVVKCGPEPTINIMQVRKTEIALAKAAEEARNLHKVPDTDVGIYYRNL
                     DAAIEKEAAQNLNKEAVAKEGGASLSRYYRNIDETIKKKADYVPVTESVRQGLIKEYK
                     DKLNNSPIVNITWKLKYNEGIQRSQANFTVKPINYFYNTKFYGAVSLVLKGRLLIVNI
                     IRHDLPGCVFMPTYYLQNANVTDSSAKIRDITTTLESKYGIMLPQIGIDKVENRINGL
                     IIFTQAESIDNTSLFRVWRPSSYYMEPELKTVKNYYQEKSQNNLRIREFDTTDSIKFS
                     KDLKKVVGVQGEAIKIANNENFVIHEDRLAARKLAFFENTLDNEYRKLVEFYLTKGQK
                     ANPKDFMIWEEDGSDKSRLKFKDLMYKARSETKSAIQKDEYLLARPKGKEWDLVKFAE
                     RRMSRNDSNNEYMDNDCYYFKTRRDYPINRLLITRNQSHMTYFSMYKEGVAEGYKIRR
                     QMLGELDASINLPLEKSRAELIKKIASKLTRSEFTKFQNIYGVSINRLTFEFFQLKPT
                     DSKYFGINTTSTTFAPILDRNTDYELYSIIDVKNDSVKLPFVFKQGGMSNMTMPTHDY
                     NMLDNRDEVSIRRCMDFIYTNSDGNLTYQSDKDNFSVLAGVDKNYPYQSDMDNFSVVK
                     KKSVGFTKKAVDYKNKNPKSVKYTLDGFNNRFFRGKSISIELPFESIKLLDIIPHEYH
                     QISLGGERVNFDYEGEQRVKSSIPNTLVMKKTRKLNLEFTLLKQVYTTKGSNSKITLR
                     FTPTWPPDPSPNGDIEIPNLILQVANLNNDSTDLNPRTLEAHYVEYDLPSRRPTPSTN
                     LPNETPLHPSGSNEEEEDIYGYSGDEDNNAQNNREVASAVQASEQPPTVESPMELPFE
                     DSFADAPYPYEAESPKDNDNNSGSRKGRTAVASGDQVVEGEEIALISADDMTSEGDLA
                     FSPQFFIPESTPDSISSDNSSPINTQANQGMGEILESNLVNRDEPMQVDGDLYREVMN
                     NAVGEAVMESINPILLLPDLPTSNPEPVDTEDSPLSTEVSPLSMMSDSEFFELERQIA
                     SLKPSYLEADPGEVDGSGQDAADPEAIIISSDDSSSDSGDYGNNYSEASPITSLPGNR
                     AGQMADPEAIIRSSDDSSSEGVPTPPKETDFIARPLNTPVAEVIHDRTGTRLLTVDIH
                     TMLTVIGPPNAPEPRLWSVGNANYYLSMAPDFFYEHYPRGTEVMPPNNYPSQQINVYI
                     PPPMDKLRCESDGRIGEICICRAEFATVVPLVNYPRSSYIEGALFMKSVLSSEPLGDK
                     DLSDGFNLSDRLNFSSNSYTNAYFAPEPTPDTDSISSDNSSPINMQANQEEAGKPEVT
                     LISADDMTSEGDLAFSPQFFIPESTPDSISSDNSSPINTQANQGMGEILESNLVNRDE
                     PMQVDEDLYREVMNNVVGEATMETINPILLLPDLPTSNPEPVDTEDSPLSTEDSPLSM
                     MSDSEFFELEREISKLGKSIGRDKKGQSSYK"
     gene            15539..15610
                     /gene="trnA(tgc)"
     tRNA            15539..15610
                     /gene="trnA(tgc)"
                     /product="tRNA-Ala"
                     /anticodon=(pos:15572..15574,aa:Ala,seq:tgc)
     gene            15909..15981
                     /gene="trnF(gaa)"
     tRNA            15909..15981
                     /gene="trnF(gaa)"
                     /product="tRNA-Phe"
                     /anticodon=(pos:15942..15944,aa:Phe,seq:gaa)
     gene            16329..16401
                     /gene="trnK(ttt)"
     tRNA            16329..16401
                     /gene="trnK(ttt)"
                     /product="tRNA-Lys"
                     /anticodon=(pos:16362..16364,aa:Lys,seq:ttt)
     gene            16846..16928
                     /gene="trnL(tag)"
     tRNA            16846..16928
                     /gene="trnL(tag)"
                     /product="tRNA-Leu"
                     /anticodon=(pos:16879..16881,aa:Leu,seq:tag)
     gene            17250..17321
                     /gene="trnQ(ttg)"
     tRNA            17250..17321
                     /gene="trnQ(ttg)"
                     /product="tRNA-Gln"
                     /anticodon=(pos:17283..17285,aa:Gln,seq:ttg)
     gene            17763..17835
                     /gene="trnH(gtg)"
     tRNA            17763..17835
                     /gene="trnH(gtg)"
                     /product="tRNA-His"
                     /anticodon=(pos:17796..17798,aa:His,seq:gtg)
     gene            18294..18366
                     /gene="trnM(cat)"
                     /note="copy 3"
     tRNA            18294..18366
                     /gene="trnM(cat)"
                     /product="tRNA-Met"
                     /anticodon=(pos:18328..18330,aa:Met,seq:cat)
     gene            18421..26191
                     /gene="nad2"
     CDS             join(18421..18798,20205..20588,22054..22479,24083..24526,
                     26159..26191)
                     /gene="nad2"
                     /codon_start=1
                     /transl_table=4
                     /product="NADH dehydrogenase subunit 2"
                     /translation="MIILSIILVLLSNAVNIRRDISILFNRIAILILIYCILHDISSL
                     AVVTKGVGLHGGLLLMTNITQIFHIFIFLVSILILQLTSFYPRKVWVSEYSSLKDLLL
                     YKFIYYNTKIINKMGEHFKIIEYPLIILFVITGAVLLMSTNDLVSIFLAIELQSYGLY
                     ILSTIYRNSELSTTGGLIYFLLGGLSSCFILLGTSLLYANSGTTNLDGLYIITSISDL
                     STNLWYTPYYINLSLVIFTIGFLFKVSAAPFHFWSPDVYDAIPTIVTTFVAIIAKISI
                     FILLLQLVYYTNSSFSEMSWTFILLISSLFSLIIGTVVGLTQFRIKRLFAYSTISHVG
                     FILLALGISSVESTQAFIFYLTQYSISNLNAFVILIAIGFSLYCYISENKEHEELMDK
                     NNSPIQLVTQLKGYFYINPFLAISLAITIFSFVGVPPLIGFFGKQMVLSAALDKGLIF
                     LSLIAILTSVIGGVYYLGIVKEMFFSLPEYKINPLLETLTLRGNVVDDNQKIIKQLKF
                     NYKNIAISSPISFVISIITLVILLFLFMNKEWLSMGTILVQILFNN"
     exon            18421..18798
                     /gene="nad2"
                     /number=1
     intron          18799..20204
                     /gene="nad2"
                     /note="group IC2"
     gene            18820..20097
                     /gene="iorf425"
     CDS             18820..20097
                     /gene="iorf425"
                     /note="GO IDs: GO:0004519; GENE3D G3DSA:3.10.28.10;PANTHER
                     PTHR36181,PTHR36181:SF2; PFAM PF00961;
                     SUPERFAMILYSSF55608"
                     /codon_start=1
                     /transl_table=4
                     /product="LAGLIDADG endonuclease"
                     /translation="MFQLLRDKLSNSGEALKLLIPNLVELYRGGWTNYSCMVTSQKIL
                     EKGMGNRGSKSTVFVRKLYTVVKEQRVDGSCNGLVINPLLRCTLRGFERISWYGIPSN
                     QILIKRYYTTNDSNTNIESEISTINKESFKLNPWFITGFTDGDGSFTISTSKKKSGTG
                     WKIHPTFTIGLDIKDLDILIQFKAYFNAGKIYKSKRGIIYYTIGSTKDLLKHVLPHFD
                     KYPLSSLKLKDYLVFKRILLLMQKGEHQSLSGLFKIFSERANLNKGLPKVVEEEYPDL
                     KPAVIPELKIAPTINPDWLAGFITAEASFFISIYPSKDRKVGYAVSLVFSLSQHAKDL
                     DLLKRIADSLECGIVRKHKSREAVELVITKSEDINQKLTPLLSKHTLSGVKLLDFERF
                     KKASILINSKAHLTSEGIKLIKDIKDTMYNRGL"
     exon            20205..20588
                     /gene="nad2"
                     /number=2
     intron          20589..22053
                     /gene="nad2"
                     /note="group IC2"
     gene            20610..21485
                     /gene="iorf291"
     CDS             20610..21485
                     /gene="iorf291"
                     /note="GO IDs: GO:0004519; GENE3D G3DSA:3.10.28.10;PANTHER
                     PTHR36181,PTHR36181:SF2; PFAM PF00961;
                     SUPERFAMILYSSF55608"
                     /codon_start=1
                     /transl_table=4
                     /product="LAGLIDADG endonuclease"
                     /translation="MSTYVGCKLSNSREPLKLLVLSHIWKCMSGWINYSGIVTSQKMS
                     ENKMGNRGSKSVIHETKQSCIIVKEQRVNGSWCGINIPHLRYTLVGFGRSYQVKTLSN
                     QIIQRQFYSSESNLDNSQLRQDPWFISGFSDAEGCFMVLVRKSPKSKLGWQIEANFTI
                     NLHVRDLDLLKLIQSFSFASHYFGVGRIGKERNGCRDFTIGSLDQIITKVIPHFDKYP
                     LKTNKYSDYLLFKQVVMMMQRGEHLTAEGLQKIIGIRASLNRGLTPLLLEAFPNTVAL
                     VRPLLPPLKNVKLDP"
     exon            22054..22479
                     /gene="nad2"
                     /number=3
     intron          22480..24082
                     /gene="nad2"
                     /note="group IC2"
     gene            22513..23763
                     /gene="iorf416"
     CDS             22513..23763
                     /gene="iorf416"
                     /note="GO IDs: GO:0004519; GENE3D G3DSA:3.10.28.10;PANTHER
                     PTHR36181; PFAM PF00961; SUPERFAMILY SSF55608"
                     /codon_start=1
                     /transl_table=4
                     /product="LAGLIDADG endonuclease"
                     /translation="MWPNSGDVLKLLVPSCSRKATSGSINHWCTVTSHKIIERAMDYR
                     GSKSTVRVRKLYTVVKEQRVDGHRCINLMHLRYALMGFERNYQIRILSKQLIMPSLRR
                     SYTSLSVNPNLKSTATGTLNPLFLTGFSDAESNFTVRIFKSNTVKVGWCVQPVFQIEL
                     HKKDLNVLEKISSFLGVGKIYHKEESSIYMVQSLRDIDVIINHFEKYPLLTKKLEDFQ
                     LFSQIVTLIHKKEHLTITGWHKIISLRASMNKGLSTFMKTTFPDIIPATRPSRSDEEL
                     INSKIDPYWMAGFVAGEGCFSIRITKSLTLKTGYQVQLRFNVTQHSIDKVFMNSLVAF
                     WGCGKVFLRFRENKVDFQILKLKDLTDKVIPLFQSISLQGVKSKDFADFCKAVDIMKV
                     KGHLTNEGLDQIRRLKAGMNRGRE"
     exon            24083..24526
                     /gene="nad2"
                     /number=4
     intron          24527..26158
                     /gene="nad2"
                     /note="group IA"
     gene            24725..25777
                     /gene="iorf350"
     CDS             24725..25777
                     /gene="iorf350"
                     /note="GO IDs: GO:0004519; GENE3D G3DSA:3.10.28.10;PANTHER
                     PTHR36181; PFAM PF00961; SUPERFAMILY SSF55608"
                     /codon_start=1
                     /transl_table=4
                     /product="LAGLIDADG endonuclease"
                     /translation="MIMKNYKFNELAVLRINLDKLRFFSTHTVRSRQAVNIEHINNYI
                     SNINNNDDEVVPINPWFVTGFTDAEGSFMIHLEKNKDKWRVRPTFQIKLDIRDLSLLE
                     EIKIYFNNTGSINTSNKECVYKVRSLKDISIIISHFDKYNLITQKKADFELFKLIINK
                     LNSQEHLSYEVGATVLQEIISIRASMNLGLSSSVKEDFPHIIPVIRPLIENMVIPHPE
                     WMAGFVSGEGSFSVYTTSDDKYVSLSFRVSQHNKDKQLLKSFVDFFGCGGFNYHNKGN
                     KAVIFVTRKFEDINDKIIPLFNEYKIKGVKYKDFKDWSLVAKMIESKSHLTTNGYKEI
                     CKIKENMNSYRKSSVN"
     exon            26159..26191
                     /gene="nad2"
                     /number=5
     gene            26192..28049
                     /gene="nad3"
     CDS             join(26192..26281,27726..28049)
                     /gene="nad3"
                     /codon_start=1
                     /transl_table=4
                     /product="NADH dehydrogenase subunit 3"
                     /translation="MSSVTFLFVFVTILTIVFLLLNFILAPHNPYQEKYSIFECGFHS
                     FLGQNRTQFGVKFFIFALVYLLLDLEILVIYPYGISVYENGIYGLIVVLIFIGIITAG
                     FVFELGKNALKIDSRQSNNYFYKSKKFINMFTEHK"
     exon            26192..26281
                     /gene="nad3"
                     /number=1
     intron          26282..27725
                     /gene="nad3"
                     /note="group IC2"
     gene            26291..27553
                     /gene="iorf420"
     CDS             26291..27553
                     /gene="iorf420"
                     /note="GO IDs: GO:0004519; GENE3D G3DSA:3.10.28.10;PANTHER
                     PTHR36181; PFAM PF00961; SUPERFAMILY SSF55608"
                     /codon_start=1
                     /transl_table=4
                     /product="LAGLIDADG endonuclease"
                     /translation="MGKSINWGKLPNSGEPLKLLVLSHIWKCMSGWINYSGIVTSQKM
                     SENKMGDRGSKSVIHETKQSCIIVKEQRVDGSCNAGKSALLKCTLVDFKRSYQIKIPS
                     NPIILTRNFSTLVGELASLEQSSLPPKLDPSYVTGFTDGEGSFILTIIKDNKYKLGWR
                     VACRFVISLHKKDLVLLNSLKNFFNTGSVFLMGKGAAQYRVESLTGLSIIINHFDRYP
                     LNTKKQADYMLFKLAYNLIINKSHLTEKGLSELVSLKAVMNNGLKDELKIAYPNITPV
                     LRPEIPLSLNIDPLWLAGFTDAEGCFSVVVFKSKTSKIGEAVKLSFIITQSVRDEFLI
                     KSLIEYLGCGYTSLDGRGAIDFKVSDFSSLKNIIIPFYDKYYIHGNKSLDFKDFSRVV
                     TLMENKKHLTKQGLDEIKKIRNAMNTNR"
     exon            27726..28049
                     /gene="nad3"
                     /number=2
     gene            28748..30045
                     /gene="atp9"
     CDS             join(28748..28928,30002..30045)
                     /gene="atp9"
                     /codon_start=1
                     /transl_table=4
                     /product="ATP synthase 9"
                     /translation="MVEASKLIGAGLATIGLAGAGVGIGVVFGCLIIGVARNPSLKNQ
                     LFSYSILGFAFSEATALFALMMALLLLYVV"
     exon            28748..28928
                     /gene="atp9"
                     /number=1
     intron          28929..30001
                     /gene="atp9"
                     /note="group IA"
     gene            29145..29993
                     /gene="iorf282"
     CDS             29145..29993
                     /gene="iorf282"
                     /note="GO IDs: GO:0003677,GO:0004519; CDD cd10445;
                     GENE3DG3DSA:1.10.10.10,G3DSA:3.40.1440.10;
                     PFAMPF01541,PF07453,PF07460; PROSITE_PROFILES PS50164;
                     SMARTSM00465,SM00496; SUPERFAMILY SSF64496,SSF82771;
                     TIGRFAMTIGR01453"
                     /codon_start=1
                     /transl_table=4
                     /product="GIY-YIG endonuclease"
                     /translation="MIFKVYMAFYLILKFNFICRKISTKINNTTFNSPSSQNPIKTYY
                     DPLNEREIIRKDNNGKIGVYVWQNKINNKMYVGSGDPLYLRLSDYYQLWYLKHKDNLY
                     IVRSLNKYSMSSFILHIMEYSDSDNVIKCEQKWIDILKPEYNLTPLAGSTKGFKHSLE
                     AKDKMRIAATGRKHTDEVKDLMSKNRQGLNNSFYNKTHTPETIEKLRNIAQNRTHLPV
                     KGLDVEITDIETKITTTYSSVREAASYLNSDIKTLLRREKSQLIKGTNKPYKNKYIIT
                     IIRGNN"
     exon            30002..30045
                     /gene="atp9"
                     /number=2
     gene            30562..35797
                     /gene="cox2"
     CDS             join(30562..30669,32136..32255,33415..33837,35699..35797)
                     /gene="cox2"
                     /codon_start=1
                     /transl_table=4
                     /product="cytochrome c oxidase subunit II"
                     /translation="MKHLFNTFINFDAPMPWGIYFQDSATPQMEGLVELHDNIMYYLV
                     LILFAVGWILFSIMKNFASTKTQISHKYLNHGTLIELIWTITPAVILILIAFPSFKLL
                     YLMDEVNDPSMTILAEGHQWYWSYQYPDFIDSNEEFIEFDSYIVPDSDLEDGGLRMLE
                     VDNRVIVPELTHIRFVITSGDVIHSFACPSLGIKCDAYPGRLNQVSVFINREGVFYGQ
                     CSEICGILHSSMPIVIESVNIDKFVHWLYSV"
     exon            30562..30669
                     /gene="cox2"
                     /number=1
     intron          30670..32135
                     /gene="cox2"
                     /note="group IC2"
     gene            31114..32043
                     /gene="iorf309"
     CDS             31114..32043
                     /gene="iorf309"
                     /note="GO IDs: GO:0004519; GENE3D G3DSA:3.10.28.10;PANTHER
                     PTHR36181,PTHR36181:SF2; PFAM PF00961;
                     SUPERFAMILYSSF55608"
                     /codon_start=1
                     /transl_table=4
                     /product="LAGLIDADG endonuclease"
                     /translation="MDKYMENPSNNKSKLNPHYVTGFSDGESCFHLSIGKNSKYKIGY
                     YVNPGFTIVLHKKDELLLRSIQSFFGGIGNLKVLPNIVQYRVFSLKDLDIILNHFDNY
                     PLITKKHTDFLLFKEALALIKNKEHLTIEGFNKIIALKSSMNLGLPEVLKESFPDILG
                     RKIEPFDLPSVLNPYWVAGFTDGEGCFWIKTLKAVGGAAPNKEGLRSVIGFQISQHSR
                     DLPLMEKFISFFECGRLEQTGSAYSLVVTKLSLINEKIIPFYMAYPILGSKSEDFKDW
                     CRAVQLKNHKAHLTPQGLKEILNIKSSINSSRK"
     exon            32136..32255
                     /gene="cox2"
                     /number=2
     intron          32256..33414
                     /gene="cox2"
                     /note="group IB"
     gene            32262..33140
                     /gene="iorf292"
     CDS             32262..33140
                     /gene="iorf292"
                     /note="GO IDs: GO:0003677,GO:0004519; CDD cd10445;
                     GENE3DG3DSA:1.10.10.10,G3DSA:3.40.1440.10;
                     PFAMPF01541,PF07453,PF07460; PROSITE_PROFILES PS50164;
                     SMARTSM00465,SM00496,SM00497; SUPERFAMILY
                     SSF64496,SSF82771;TIGRFAM TIGR01453"
                     /codon_start=1
                     /transl_table=4
                     /product="GIY-YIG endonuclease"
                     /translation="MPTQKCFKLELAPSIYKFFYNHRSYSTTSSSPISSVKFYEDAFS
                     MRKLIIKDNKDKSGIYKWTNKITKDIYIGQSISLAKRFIRYFNLSYLKNRETLVISRA
                     LIKYGYSNFSLEILEYCDIANLTEREQYYMDKLNPRYNTLKIAGSSSGHKLSEETKTK
                     ISKSLKGVYIQEKSALYGRTHTEETKALMSSNNSNENNPFFGKTHSLETKELMRQKAL
                     GRKHSEETLLKMSTSRGHLVYIHEKCDSEGFKLIGSFVSIRKAAKFLDISANTVRLYI
                     NSGEIFKDRYKFTGER"
     exon            33415..33837
                     /gene="cox2"
                     /number=3
     intron          33838..35698
                     /gene="cox2"
                     /note="group IC1"
     gene            34280..35647
                     /gene="iorf455"
     CDS             34280..35647
                     /gene="iorf455"
                     /note="GENE3D G3DSA:1.10.10.10,G3DSA:3.40.1440.10;
                     PFAMPF01541; PROSITE_PROFILES PS50164; SMART
                     SM00465,SM00497;SUPERFAMILY SSF82771"
                     /codon_start=1
                     /transl_table=4
                     /product="GIY-YIG endonuclease"
                     /translation="MHGTTSRSVFNNHLLSDKRIGLSTIAALPLTRHFSSIRSLVNNS
                     EALASDHINSGKPTTLSVINKVLLNQNLVVTDSKLKELLKVEGVEIELPISTPKGKEL
                     LAELTGKSKYKGFSGVYMFIHKNTGDKYVGSSNLLRRRMDYYFNGDYPLAGKFLPLLY
                     KEGLEAFKLRIFKLDSNKFSSQDALILEQFYLLDKEFNLNTLRVVNAGSSKGDPVYVY
                     DLTCSILYYHAKSRIELKRVLNIHTETSKKYVDSKLPYLNKFLLLSYPIPTALTSDIS
                     LEELLGIMQDERKDTYKLGTRTSIPVELEIKEGNTFVSEASKGHTLKFDSLTSCMEYL
                     RGLGLIIKRDTLTKYIKIEKVFHNFLCKYSDKTLPKNFDEIGLIIDEYKKLKVDTDSL
                     IINRKNKPILVKGGAKLHMDKEFDSITEAIKHFDNLNIKLDSKTLYLRLKDGKIYKDY
                     YFTYK"
     exon            35699..35797
                     /gene="cox2"
                     /number=4
     gene            36235..36305
                     /gene="trnR(acg)"
     tRNA            36235..36305
                     /gene="trnR(acg)"
                     /product="tRNA-Arg"
                     /anticodon=(pos:36267..36269,aa:Arg,seq:acg)
     gene            36586..36656
                     /gene="trnR(tcg)"
     tRNA            36586..36656
                     /gene="trnR(tcg)"
                     /product="tRNA-Arg"
                     /anticodon=(pos:36618..36620,aa:Arg,seq:tcg)
     gene            36950..37024
                     /gene="trnY(ata)"
     tRNA            36950..37024
                     /gene="trnY(ata)"
                     /product="tRNA-Tyr"
                     /anticodon=(pos:36983..36985,aa:Tyr,seq:ata)
     gene            37098..39355
                     /gene="nad4L"
     CDS             join(37098..37336,39325..39355)
                     /gene="nad4L"
                     /codon_start=1
                     /transl_table=4
                     /product="NADH dehydrogenase 4L"
                     /translation="MSLTLLLFLIGILGFVFNRKNLILMLISIEIMLLSITFLILVSS
                     VNIDDIIGQTYAIYIIVVAGAESAIGLAILVAFYRLRGSIRIEYK"
     exon            37098..37336
                     /gene="nad4L"
                     /number=1
     intron          37337..39324
                     /gene="nad4L"
                     /note="group IC1"
     gene            37362..38393
                     /gene="iorf343"
     CDS             37362..38393
                     /gene="iorf343"
                     /note="GO IDs: GO:0004519; GENE3D G3DSA:3.10.28.10;PANTHER
                     PTHR36181; PFAM PF00961; SUPERFAMILY SSF55608"
                     /codon_start=1
                     /transl_table=4
                     /product="LAGLIDADG endonuclease"
                     /translation="MNRASTSNIQSLNRVSDLRKVNSYPFKVPGTFIRNYSTTRVMSL
                     HPWFVTGFTDAEGCFWIGVRNDPRNKTGWCVQAFFQIALHKKDVALLNNIQSYFGGIG
                     TVAVRGDRCYFIVSSLKQIIKVIIPHFDAHPLITNKLVDYRLWKSIISIMEAKRHLTV
                     EGLNEIIRMKSSLNLGLSDEIQDAFAETLSTNPNQERSWNPAESIPHGMWMAGFTSGE
                     GSFFVNIFKSTHHRVGYQVRLGFEIAQHIRDELTMATFTSFFNCGIISRYSEDMVKYR
                     CTKFSDLNTLIIPFFKEYLPLGNKLLDFEDFGQVALLLENKAHLTEEGLNSIRKIKAV
                     ACLMNSLRK"
     exon            39325..39355
                     /gene="nad4L"
                     /number=2
     gene            39355..42355
                     /gene="nad5"
     CDS             join(39355..40071,41084..42355)
                     /gene="nad5"
                     /codon_start=1
                     /transl_table=4
                     /product="NADH dehydrogenase subunit 5"
                     /translation="MYLSIIILPLLGSIVSGFFGRKVGVTGSRILGCLSIMITTILAI
                     ISFFEVGFNNNPVSINLFKWLDNESFNMVWNFQFDSLTVSMLIPVLIISSLVHFYSIG
                     YMSSDPHNQRFFSYLSLFTFMMIILVTGNNYLVMFVGWEGVGVCSYLLVSFWFTRIAA
                     NQSSLSAFLTNRVGDAFLMIGMFILLWTLGTLDYSTVFSLAPYINENITTIIGICLLI
                     GAMAKSSQVGLHIWLPMAMEGPTPVSALIHAATMVTAGVYLLIRSSPLIEYSAVVLAI
                     CLWLGATTTVFSSLIGLFQQDIKKIIAYSTMSQLGMMVIAIGLSSYNVAIFHLINHAF
                     YKGLLFLGAGAVIHAVVDNQDLRKYGGLISFLPLTYSVILIASLSLVAFPFMTGFYSK
                     DFILESAYGQYHFSSIDVYVIAVIGAIFTTLYSVKVIYLTFLTNPNGPVNYYRNAHES
                     DIFISLPLVVLAIFSIYFGYITRDIFIGLGSGFFVDNSIFIHPVHEIMIDTEFGVPTI
                     FKLIPFILTVSFSALAIIYSEFMPNIISNFKLSNLGYYIYGFFNQRFLVEFFYNKYIV
                     NSVLEIGGQTTKVLDKGSIESIGPYGFGVILTKASKIISSLSNGVVTNYALYILIGIC
                     FYLSIFTFVQVVDDVVNSITIASLVILMLHKDRSLISN"
     exon            39355..40071
                     /gene="nad5"
                     /number=1
     intron          40072..41083
                     /gene="nad5"
                     /note="group IB"
     gene            40072..40980
                     /gene="iorf302"
     CDS             40072..40980
                     /gene="iorf302"
                     /note="GO IDs: GO:0004519; GENE3D G3DSA:3.10.28.10;PANTHER
                     PTHR36181; PFAM PF00961; SUPERFAMILY SSF55608"
                     /codon_start=1
                     /transl_table=4
                     /product="LAGLIDADG endonuclease"
                     /translation="MVTGALLKFHYMRGHPLTLKSTSYFVAIGKIFNVGQSAGNLYNI
                     QGSSETIRETIKIDNTFKWWLIGFAEGDGYFGVDKKGYLTFKVTQSTTDCQVLFFIKK
                     SLGFGSVSLQSKSSKTHQYRVRDKNNLIKIINIFNGNLITKAKIAQFKLFLEAFNNKY
                     NTDITFIECNKKVTLDNAWLSGFTDGEGCFTASAYLSKATNKHIVTVRYVISQKNDIE
                     FSQYLAELINGYITYIKSYDGYNTVVNHSKLNIILNYIKSYPLKTKKHVSYLRWLKVY
                     ELVKDKHHHNPEGIEIIKSLIKLINK"
     exon            41084..42355
                     /gene="nad5"
                     /number=2
     gene            43875..44252
                     /gene="orf125"
     CDS             43875..44252
                     /gene="orf125"
                     /codon_start=1
                     /transl_table=4
                     /product="hypothetical protein"
                     /translation="MKLFFCNSNVSSKLGFKPSFSRFFSGFTSKELIVNSDINNVLLY
                     DGNNFKAVLFLPSLVAFWNLIEAMKTDSINNNLSLILEFKDFYLSLTNILKQLEPGKY
                     SFGGTPLLLSKIFRWLLFNWMLY"
     gene            45925..55825
                     /gene="cob"
     CDS             join(45925..46202,48429..48543,50788..50884,52152..52167,
                     53229..53501,55432..55825)
                     /gene="cob"
                     /codon_start=1
                     /transl_table=4
                     /product="cytochrome b"
                     /translation="MRILKNHPLLKLANGYLIDASQPSNISYLWNFGSLLLLCLVIQI
                     VTGVTLAMHYNPSVLEAFNSVEHIMRDVNNGWLVRYLHSNTASAFFFLVYLHIGRGIY
                     YASYRAPRTLTWVIGTIILIVMIVTGFLGYVLPYGQMSLWGATVITNLISAVPWIGQD
                     IVEFIWGGFSVNNATLNRFFALHFVLPFILAALVLMHMIALHDTAGSSNPLGVPVYYD
                     RMPMAPYFLFKDLITIFIFIFVLGIFVFFMPNVLGDSDNYIMANPMQTPPAIVPEWYL
                     LPFYAILRSIPNKLLGVIAMLAAILIILILPKADLGLTKGLQFRPLSKAAFYVFLVNF
                     LILMQIGAKHVESPFIEIGQLSTALYFSHFLFILPAVSILENTLVDLELQNNAKNI"
     exon            45925..46202
                     /gene="cob"
                     /number=1
     intron          46203..48428
                     /gene="cob"
                     /note="group IC1"
     gene            46204..47670
                     /gene="iorf488"
     CDS             46204..47670
                     /gene="iorf488"
                     /note="GO IDs: GO:0004519; COILS Coil;
                     GENE3DG3DSA:3.10.28.10; PANTHER PTHR36181; PFAM PF00961;
                     SMARTSM00497; SUPERFAMILY SSF55608"
                     /codon_start=1
                     /transl_table=4
                     /product="LAGLIDADG endonuclease"
                     /translation="MICVDFVYFFLCNPLFTSNKPCIKYLATKDARLKSSKAQLPLFA
                     LRKYSRALSSKSGIHNIVTSSHSKIGDIACETAPTHKPENLAFLSDEEFGEWFRGFVD
                     AEGCFSIQTVKNHFKFIFTFCLHIDETPLIKYIIQRLGVGAFSLRESSVNFTVSSKDA
                     LLVIFGVLDKRPLNTSKNLNYLAFRQAYDLYFYRESVNISSELSQEIVTLKDKMNKKR
                     VEFKQSTDHKIHITPYWLLGFVEGEGYFSTNKTDYSLKFGIGQTSQEIIVLEAIQKYF
                     LALPTAKNYVERNNTNLVSLATYNQAKGRDYKAMAQLVITQRYFISNVIIPFFDKLTW
                     LSKKFKDYVDWKLILDLINHGWHFTEEGKKLISLITQGMNNYRLSNNTTSEEDTSRAD
                     VKERALKLLSSPSNFEVQANGKILIKSLGTYLKGRGNVGVNVLNTKGEIVFKFNSIKD
                     CALFFNVHTRTINRRLDKGSLVEHDNQNLVFQRDVRLP"
     exon            48429..48543
                     /gene="cob"
                     /number=2
     intron          48544..50787
                     /gene="cob"
                     /note="group ID"
     gene            48553..49422
                     /gene="iorf289"
     CDS             48553..49422
                     /gene="iorf289"
                     /note="GO IDs: GO:0003677,GO:0004519; CDD cd10445;
                     GENE3DG3DSA:1.10.10.10,G3DSA:3.40.1440.10;
                     PFAMPF01541,PF07453,PF07460; PROSITE_PROFILES PS50164;
                     SMARTSM00465,SM00497; SUPERFAMILY SSF64496,SSF82771;
                     TIGRFAMTIGR01453"
                     /codon_start=1
                     /transl_table=4
                     /product="GIY-YIG endonuclease"
                     /translation="MAQNDYNNNKITTTTTFNDKRYYSTSRNNKEETSFPRINKFLLA
                     KNLNPVFIYHNLNEDSVRKNIAKETKGLSGIYMILNKETLSYYIGSASTDRINSRFSK
                     HLIYLNGSKIVKNSVNKYGLHNFVFIVLELFPEIVNQENNKKLLDLEDFYLKSLLPDY
                     NILTEAGSSFGYKHTEVNRIKMKANYSEKGREEIGSLNRGKTLSSETIETMRQSALNR
                     KPLDYTEQGVLNMKKNSKPIIVKELNNTVYGEFNSIVEAAEALNCSTKTIQRTLKSPS
                     KRLKRRWIVDYVK"
     gene            49947..50630
                     /gene="iorf227"
     CDS             49947..50630
                     /gene="iorf227"
                     /codon_start=1
                     /transl_table=4
                     /product="hypothetical protein"
                     /translation="MMIEFYDLIINMGYTPGIETLRNTTFSGQDLKSAFCEALSSHNY
                     NLRQAKKLVLDLCFNRDTVRLNFLLGYRDEGVMNYILEIANKHREFYPLTRKLINQYL
                     YNLTEDIAYSYIEFYQDNVVRYLFLPDEADKFIAMVRESPILKHIYYVDAGSKVRSPG
                     FGVAKSNLLLQSEVFKYETAEMFSKIRNLGRADIGQMDMIEIPYEGNVMRAIRKDEAW
                     RVLKAANFL"
     exon            50788..50884
                     /gene="cob"
                     /number=3
     intron          50885..52151
                     /gene="cob"
                     /note="group IA"
     gene            50896..51834
                     /gene="iorf312"
     CDS             50896..51834
                     /gene="iorf312"
                     /note="GO IDs: GO:0004519; GENE3D G3DSA:3.10.28.10;PANTHER
                     PTHR36181; PFAM PF00961; SUPERFAMILY SSF55608"
                     /codon_start=1
                     /transl_table=4
                     /product="LAGLIDADG endonuclease"
                     /translation="MINLCLGIITLFLMYGAMRTYLLYLKVYTKETSLPTIGTIHKNA
                     LKKSNKTLRLDKQEYISIPSSFLAFLAGLIDGDGYIQISKTPKGFITMKLVISLHLED
                     ISTLEYIHSVLKLGKINIYKDLKSPTCKLVINKTDLQEVLFPLFIYNNIFFLTNTRID
                     QFNLAMYILRNDIKLQSEISEVKNVPFVFEIPKSPVDYTLLPFFKNWIVGFTCSEGSF
                     FIKKNNDGCFQLKQRIHSDLFEAFKLIFSTNRKIDSTNNYNQFGVSSKSDVQKVINYF
                     SFSGLHPLVGLKYIQYEKWLNNLRASSRYSKLNYPK"
     exon            52152..52167
                     /gene="cob"
                     /number=4
     intron          52168..53228
                     /gene="cob"
                     /note="group IB"
     gene            52199..53128
                     /gene="iorf309"
     CDS             52199..53128
                     /gene="iorf309"
                     /note="GO IDs: GO:0004519; GENE3D G3DSA:3.10.28.10;PANTHER
                     PTHR36181,PTHR36181:SF2; PFAM PF00961;
                     SUPERFAMILYSSF55608"
                     /codon_start=1
                     /transl_table=4
                     /product="LAGLIDADG endonuclease"
                     /translation="MLKILLNAGTSPILGFAYDLFLLFLTIICVKIAMTWRQSAGVRS
                     IHTSEASQRLHAEDLTYAYLVGLFEGDGFFSITKKGKYLTYELGIELSIKDVQLIYKI
                     KALLGIGVVSFRKRNEVEMVSLRIRDKKHLKNFILPIFDKYPMFSNKQYDYLRFRSAL
                     LSGIIYSEDLPEYTRSNVPLNSVESILDKSYFSAWLVGFIEAEGCFSIYKLKKDNDYL
                     VASFDIAQKDGDILIKAISKYLSFTTTVYLDKYDCSRLKVTSVRSIENTINFLDRAPV
                     KLMGNKRLQYLLWIKQLRTISRYAEKIKIPSIY"
     exon            53229..53501
                     /gene="cob"
                     /number=5
     intron          53502..55431
                     /gene="cob"
                     /note="group IC1"
     gene            53875..55293
                     /gene="iorf472"
     CDS             53875..55293
                     /gene="iorf472"
                     /note="GO IDs: GO:0004519; GENE3D
                     G3DSA:3.10.28.10;SUPERFAMILY SSF55608"
                     /codon_start=1
                     /transl_table=4
                     /product="homing endonuclease"
                     /translation="MVRRNCYLITFYTFLKTESYISSFYQNNSLLTESADSLKPARVG
                     KVGNKEMTLYEVKSLFQTIKNSDPSYEGSEKEFGLLANGFWQAEGYIGGIFRSELNFY
                     PICSATQLFSEESAKFFIRLDKALCNKGTFSITLNSFGKFVIAYRLSGWDTFFSVFVP
                     YFYMQYGEKYRAILKLKKIYELKDYIKHHSSDDKAKVLLVSLVYSLTAHSPRYKVSLE
                     EKLISLNLDQGLLKELPLYKENDVKPSFLFILGFFLGDGTLHLKLEWKDKNSTVVIVP
                     LFNIIQSNVESNKYIMERMTSCLNALNIKANLDKGTNTFTLTVKGIDNVFNSLFPLLK
                     KYSHFLYGKRDSFNLLVWVEGLIRSGGHHTYFGLKALVYRIYHSTNERITDKEVWMSR
                     LEDWLKAVSARRECGEYYISPIYTSNKQIIGWQVRFPSTLKLPKSNKAFMSSTCGGQD
                     KALAIAVQYRDKILSDWINLNF"
     exon            55432..55825
                     /gene="cob"
                     /number=6
     gene            56096..56166
                     /gene="trnC(gca)"
     tRNA            56096..56166
                     /gene="trnC(gca)"
                     /product="tRNA-Cys"
                     /anticodon=(pos:56129..56131,aa:Cys,seq:gca)
     gene            57816..76301
                     /gene="cox1"
     CDS             join(57816..58033,59320..59493,60795..61023,62218..62311,
                     63687..63697,64700..64710,65820..65909,67167..67212,
                     68394..68426,69433..69589,71939..72006,73205..73341,
                     74384..74402,75996..76301)
                     /gene="cox1"
                     /codon_start=1
                     /transl_table=4
                     /product="cytochrome c oxidase subunit I"
                     /translation="MSMGMERWFNSTNAKDIGTLYLIFALFSGLLGTAFSVLIRLELS
                     GPGVQYISNNQLYNSVITAHAILMIFFMVMPALIGGFGNFLMPLMVGGPDMAFPRLNN
                     ISFWLLPPSLLLLIFSACIEGGVGTGWTLYPPLSGLQSHSGPSVDLAIFTLHLTGVSS
                     LLGSINFITTIVNMRTPGIRLHKLALFGWAVVITAVLLLLSLPVLAGGITMVLTDRNF
                     NTSFFEVAGGGDPILFQHLFWFFGHPEVYILIVPAFGIISTTISTNSNKPIFGYIGMV
                     YAMMSIGILGFIVWSHHMYTVGLDVDTRAYFTAATLIIAVPTGIKIFSWLATCYGGSI
                     KMTPSMLFSLGFVFMFTIGGLSGVVLANASLDIAFHDTYYVVAHFHYVLSMGAVFAMF
                     AGWYFWIPKILGLNYNLNLAKVQFWLLFIGVNLTFFPQHFLGLQGMPRRISDYPDAFA
                     GWNLISSIGSIVSVIAAWLFLYIVYSQLVEGKVASRNPWLTPGFYTDVLQANLNRSYT
                     SLEWGLSSPPKPHAFVSLPLQS"
     exon            57816..58033
                     /gene="cox1"
                     /number=1
     intron          58034..59319
                     /gene="cox1"
                     /note="group I(derived)"
     gene            58083..59042
                     /gene="iorf319"
     CDS             58083..59042
                     /gene="iorf319"
                     /note="CDD cd10445;
                     GENE3DG3DSA:1.10.10.10,G3DSA:3.40.1440.10; PFAM
                     PF01541,PF07453;PROSITE_PROFILES PS50164; SMART
                     SM00465,SM00497;SUPERFAMILY SSF82771"
                     /codon_start=1
                     /transl_table=4
                     /product="GIY-YIG endonuclease"
                     /translation="MFFSKKKITEVALNNNQNNTITITNSNNNNSNKNNDEDKIPLYT
                     KVYIENPFNNRNLILKVSKNQKGVYVWESNDHAYVGHSINLYNRISSYFMPSILQTKA
                     RRVLRYFNKHGFQDTNLTIYIMDENSSLDDVVSLEQHFIDTLKPSLNVDLVASSSGYH
                     EPMGQEIRDRLRKQRGTPVYIYNVEDFTLLYIFESKQHMYDSISIHHKTLNNCLDAGT
                     VYLDTLFLSLDLIEESENTNLLTLEGIKELVNEKRALYTVKHPASISILAEFKDDSSK
                     NLEFSSLTSLANHLKGDRVTIRQYLKGVKSGYYRGKWKFTYKD"
     exon            59320..59493
                     /gene="cox1"
                     /number=2
     intron          59494..60794
                     /gene="cox1"
                     /note="group IB(3')"
     gene            59495..60631
                     /gene="iorf378"
     CDS             59495..60631
                     /gene="iorf378"
                     /note="GO IDs: GO:0004519; GENE3D G3DSA:3.10.28.10;PANTHER
                     PTHR36181,PTHR36181:SF2; PFAM PF00961;
                     SUPERFAMILYSSF55608"
                     /codon_start=1
                     /transl_table=4
                     /product="LAGLIDADG endonuclease"
                     /translation="MKDKVLLFGNLEAIKLYSMRETLEVYIAYTIIYSLLILVVIMLI
                     VFLGFLIKNLSTRQYAWELTKLMFRTHQRLNVEHPNENNNLFDHSKSINRFKYYENKD
                     NFHQWLVGFTDGDGSFSIVRVAERKWTLFFKLTQSTYNLRAIHFIKNQLGVGSIYVDS
                     DCNKADFRIRDRKTIGATILPIFDKYPLLTSKYFSYLKFKKAYEILENPNLSTQDKDN
                     LLLALQKEQMPLDYISPAWKTVNYEVNDTNKAKSVMSKYWLIGFTEAEGSFYLVNKAS
                     TRIVHAFEITQKLDFIVLKAIAHILGISVSRKKLRASRHTVVTTNSRAISNIIDYYSK
                     TMKGIKAVEFRIWARSYVKYKGNYEKLNSIRENIRVFRQIRLRS"
     exon            60795..61023
                     /gene="cox1"
                     /number=3
     intron          61024..62217
                     /gene="cox1"
                     /note="group IB"
     gene            61027..62103
                     /gene="iorf358"
     CDS             61027..62103
                     /gene="iorf358"
                     /note="GO IDs: GO:0004519; GENE3D G3DSA:3.10.28.10;PANTHER
                     PTHR36181,PTHR36181:SF1; PFAM PF00961;
                     SUPERFAMILYSSF55608"
                     /codon_start=1
                     /transl_table=4
                     /product="LAGLIDADG endonuclease"
                     /translation="MLPVLNLANCWKQIYLFIISLLAGCLFYYKLLSIFRDYSPKFVC
                     FKSYLNIDRKFFSVKRKIPSWGTPTNNGEFDPKFSSYLAGIIEGDGTIIVPKRERSLK
                     GDLYYPSIQIVFDSRDFPLALMLQSKLNHGSISKKKGSSAYVLTINKLEGIFLIANVI
                     NGYMRTPKIYALHRLIDWLNLRFDFNITKKNKDISDINSNSWLAGFIDADGHFSVRTT
                     LVTEQASPTKYPKIECKFELSQRQNDHNYENNLEYLSLIADFLSSTVKETRMNRPNPE
                     YRVRTTNVDSNFILVQYLEQYPLFSSKYLNYKDWIKVLSYFKAKSHTKSESIKAIVEI
                     KAQMNNKRTEFNWDHLNNLYNLYK"
     exon            62218..62311
                     /gene="cox1"
                     /number=4
     intron          62312..63686
                     /gene="cox1"
                     /note="group ID"
     gene            62320..63237
                     /gene="iorf305"
     CDS             62320..63237
                     /gene="iorf305"
                     /note="GO IDs: GO:0004519; GENE3D G3DSA:3.10.28.10;PANTHER
                     PTHR36181; PFAM PF00961; SUPERFAMILY SSF55608"
                     /codon_start=1
                     /transl_table=4
                     /product="LAGLIDADG endonuclease"
                     /translation="MLINYYILAIIPIIKIAKKSSFLFKLNYSTSSTSNFCLESFYSK
                     YNEHLPGNTSPSKKFLTWFIGFTEGEGSFIVNNRGDLCFVITQSNLDIYVLEYIKEIL
                     GFGKVIPQSKTTSRYVTQNKKEIELLVHLFNGNLILPRRKEKFEEFVKGFNTWVTKGR
                     IQLNTVEIKHTYILPSLYNNWLSGFTDGEGCFTCSINKDKGFSFNFNISQKWEQDVKI
                     LEHLCSLFNAGKVSKHSSDNAYEYRIGGLENCRNVFTYFNNYNLITKKSASYVAWKEV
                     HGDLLNKNHLDPIKRVELKEKAKLINKFN"
     exon            63687..63697
                     /gene="cox1"
                     /number=5
     intron          63698..64699
                     /gene="cox1"
                     /note="group IB"
     gene            63722..64639
                     /gene="iorf305"
     CDS             63722..64639
                     /gene="iorf305"
                     /note="GO IDs: GO:0004519; GENE3D G3DSA:3.10.28.10;PANTHER
                     PTHR37520; PFAM PF00961; SUPERFAMILY SSF55608"
                     /codon_start=1
                     /transl_table=4
                     /product="LAGLIDADG endonuclease"
                     /translation="MSQQTISEEFVLYLLGTMHISCTLLYTVIVKILKIYDNSQVTNA
                     LSTLVGTSEAIRLLNIKSIHNLSKSPNSLRFKQWLAGLIDGDGCFSLSKKGYASLEIT
                     MDIRDECALQAVKNVYGGSIKLRSGVSALRYRLHSKEGFLNLINDVNGHIRNPNRLIQ
                     LNYICVKYDIVLKYPEKLTRDNGWLSGFFDADGSITIKSTDGQLSISAGQKTSELLTP
                     LVEQFGGYVYIDRGGNGSFKWYVTKKEDVLNLIEYFKKYPSRSAKNNRLHLVPKIYEL
                     KSMKAHTAPSGSLLAKSWETLMAKWKNYG"
     exon            64700..64710
                     /gene="cox1"
                     /number=6
     intron          64711..65819
                     /gene="cox1"
                     /note="group IB"
     gene            64715..65686
                     /gene="iorf323"
     CDS             64715..65686
                     /gene="iorf323"
                     /note="GO IDs: GO:0004519; GENE3D G3DSA:3.10.28.10;PANTHER
                     PTHR36181,PTHR36181:SF1; PFAM PF00961;
                     SUPERFAMILYSSF55608"
                     /codon_start=1
                     /transl_table=4
                     /product="LAGLIDADG endonuclease"
                     /translation="MISLIMLLYAGNTSISSFKYSPFKDIVKKLKQWSQSAGNTFKVN
                     LKSGTSETICDNTETIKNISIHVATHLKPLNDEQFGHYLAGLIDGDGHFSSEATKQQL
                     VIVFSSPDVKLAYYIKEVIGFGNVKKVKDKNAYLYIISNKEGLFRVINLINGKLRTLN
                     KFNQVLNNILAYPTYAKENLEFKINDSNNLYNHWIAGFSDADASFQIKIITRDDKPRP
                     EIRLNYQVVRSAKKDNPILLLLKEFFGGNIGYRSSQGTYYYGSTSFGSAKKVINYFDH
                     FHLQSSKHINYLKWRKAYLLIQKKDHLTEKGLDKIRKFKISMNRNSV"
     exon            65820..65909
                     /gene="cox1"
                     /number=7
     intron          65910..67166
                     /gene="cox1"
                     /note="group IB"
     gene            65923..67143
                     /gene="iorf406"
     CDS             65923..67143
                     /gene="iorf406"
                     /note="GO IDs: GO:0004519; GENE3D G3DSA:3.10.28.10;PANTHER
                     PTHR36181,PTHR36181:SF2; PFAM PF00961;
                     SUPERFAMILYSSF55608"
                     /codon_start=1
                     /transl_table=4
                     /product="LAGLIDADG endonuclease"
                     /translation="MINNYVKPLYMLGTSNILNTRNNKYFSENFKDITMSNQQVNKFI
                     LFIKEITLFIYFIFYNLRDYTRGIFQSERLRYSPIFYKSTRRSFNNAVPVNKVFKRNY
                     SIDNRLHKLDPNWVTGFVDAEGCFSTIIEVSEDLKRKVRVSFEINLHEKDEQILVSIK
                     SFFGVGQVYNRSDKKISIYRVTNVNYIKDNIIPHFIEYPLMSKKALDFLLWSKVIEII
                     LNKEHLSEEGFLKVLSYYAYINTGVSKKVQKYYPNIIPADKPDTFLPETLHPQWVSGF
                     VAGDGGFSIYIRSAKDYVISEKVSCRFHIAQHIRDLELMKLFIKFFDCGSVGVRSNKA
                     TPRCDFYVQDFFLIVEKILPHFDTYPLLNLKQQDYLCFKECVSIIKSKTHLTREGLNK
                     IKSLNLEMNSNRLK"
     exon            67167..67212
                     /gene="cox1"
                     /number=8
     intron          67213..68393
                     /gene="cox1"
                     /note="group IB"
     gene            67219..68271
                     /gene="iorf350"
     CDS             67219..68271
                     /gene="iorf350"
                     /note="GO IDs: GO:0004519; GENE3D G3DSA:3.10.28.10;PANTHER
                     PTHR36181; PFAM PF00961; SUPERFAMILY SSF55608"
                     /codon_start=1
                     /transl_table=4
                     /product="LAGLIDADG endonuclease"
                     /translation="MASPYSDIGSTINFAICWNSLVLISTLYGKNLISYTQSADNLSL
                     YSLKDNKQSVSETTRETSFKFSAFHIYYNTLFKNKDPLSDEWLTWFIGFAEGDGAIQT
                     YDEGKRVRFVLTQKESDILHKIQFKFNIGVVKHFPQGKSGKNNDFYRWMVDNPSHILL
                     LALLFNGNIAQSHRIKQLALWVNALNNRFGSETIKLNNTPVPVTLQDGWLSGFTDAEG
                     CFNVSITANSRYTLGHVIKMRYILDQKDGVILNKVYELFGFGKVTLRSGTKDVYRYTA
                     TGFKALHDVIVYFKLFPLQTKKAFSFEKWLIVHNQVYNKLHLTDEGLSQVRTLQKQIN
                     LNNSTTNKVGAALEKK"
     exon            68394..68426
                     /gene="cox1"
                     /number=9
     intron          68427..69432
                     /gene="cox1"
                     /note="group IB"
     gene            68433..69389
                     /gene="iorf318"
     CDS             68433..69389
                     /gene="iorf318"
                     /note="GO IDs: GO:0004519; GENE3D G3DSA:3.10.28.10;PANTHER
                     PTHR36181,PTHR36181:SF1; PFAM PF00961;
                     SUPERFAMILYSSF55608"
                     /codon_start=1
                     /transl_table=4
                     /product="LAGLIDADG endonuclease"
                     /translation="MFTVKILLYAGNSWLSSPLVFIALGTIYLYLTRQSAGNFFCFST
                     MAKAATKNTYNKWFELPKISEHVPIHNSNLNDEELGYFLAGLIEGDGWFGKKELHIVF
                     SENDSSLAYLIKKRIGHGNIYKIKDKKAVRYICKNKEGLSIILSLINGKFVSNYKYEQ
                     LIKHNYSEDFNINILPPLMSLSLDNYWLAGFTQADGCFHISVVKSKTHKAGYSIRLEF
                     SLKQNDVLPLRLLYNELEMGNLSQYHTGVWCYKSTGYKTAAHLINYFDKYNIFAGKYV
                     DYIKFRKVYIMITEGKHLEEKGIKKIKSISSKGSSETSTQEI"
     exon            69433..69589
                     /gene="cox1"
                     /number=10
     intron          69590..71938
                     /gene="cox1"
                     /note="group IB"
     gene            69592..70914
                     /gene="iorf440"
     CDS             69592..70914
                     /gene="iorf440"
                     /note="GO IDs: GO:0003677,GO:0004519; CDD cd10445;
                     GENE3DG3DSA:1.10.10.10,G3DSA:3.40.1440.10;
                     PFAMPF01541,PF07453,PF07460; PROSITE_PROFILES PS50164;
                     SMARTSM00465,SM00496,SM00497; SUPERFAMILY
                     SSF64496,SSF82771;TIGRFAM TIGR01453"
                     /codon_start=1
                     /transl_table=4
                     /product="GIY-YIG endonuclease"
                     /translation="MKNHLALPLKIAICWELLTIILLELYSVTMYNFEQSAGNLRVFN
                     ALVGPLETTRDPRNIFTRRYSPWNKNALIGSASSFSNNSFNSKTIYSLRNHYSTSSKE
                     DNTKNFVALAVFPPKAGYTSLVAPLKIYSQFKEDRSSILKEQKDKSGIYCLINNINGH
                     SYIGSSINLASRMKNYLNNTFLKSRQNANMPIVKALLKYGQSNFTLLIVEYVEPQVLT
                     VRETYFITSILPYYNVLKQGYSSLGYKHTEETKQLLSELASNRVHSDTTKGLIAKALT
                     GENNPFYNKSHSMESKVRMIEAKSAYPVYIYDSFKNLLVIFPSVSSLAHLIKSNHSTI
                     VEAIREQTIFRGEWYFTNIPYNISDNPLISNWTHKECKELILDINNMSHIRKGIFVYD
                     TNKNFIRKYEGVTDAQRDLNISHSTIKKYAKIGGCYNGYIFSYERLND"
     gene            70942..71826
                     /gene="iorf294"
     CDS             70942..71826
                     /gene="iorf294"
                     /note="GO IDs: GO:0004519; CDD cd10445;
                     GENE3DG3DSA:3.40.1440.10; PFAM PF01541;
                     PROSITE_PROFILESPS50164; SMART SM00465; SUPERFAMILY
                     SSF82771; TIGRFAMTIGR01453"
                     /codon_start=1
                     /transl_table=4
                     /product="GIY-YIG endonuclease"
                     /translation="MDPLGDHWPNETTVSGILLFLVSFILLNKNILNALDRLRASPTN
                     KALKIYENFYKDRKDLYKEFKEDKTGYIYMIVNKLNGKCYVGSSRSIKTRLYNYFNLA
                     LAAAQKGRPISSAIIKYGLVNFAFIVLEKVDLNVHNLEERETFWIQLIKPEYNAVKEA
                     ARNIGVPHLQYTKLRISKSRSSASVYIYDEFKTLLVIVPSLRSLAVQLGSSSISIALK
                     RAMADKSLFRSSWYISNQLFNENDKPLMEVDSIEYMSLIEKMKSQKHIRKAIFVFKDG
                     EFHPSAKNMMEYWLQQKL"
     exon            71939..72006
                     /gene="cox1"
                     /number=11
     intron          72007..73204
                     /gene="cox1"
                     /note="group IB"
     gene            72010..73149
                     /gene="iorf379"
     CDS             72010..73149
                     /gene="iorf379"
                     /note="GO IDs: GO:0004519; GENE3D G3DSA:3.10.28.10;PANTHER
                     PTHR37520; PFAM PF00961; SUPERFAMILY SSF55608"
                     /codon_start=1
                     /transl_table=4
                     /product="LAGLIDADG endonuclease"
                     /translation="MGLNGISSFKCYFATDYMLETVLFAYCLLFIYTAYLYKLDVSKN
                     IFLLNSQNNNIAISSELMNTQSAENWKGFSETIRQLPDTEDYKFWNWFAGIIDGDGNF
                     DIRTNSTNKQRVLKQIRIKLHNRDIRILTHIQNYLHIGRIRADKNKPYSIYIVSTKEE
                     MKYILEHINGLIRLKVPGFKEACALYNLDYIEADYNIKLYDPYYAGLIDTDGSIVFNY
                     AGNRIECNLEFEYNEYSSKLNFDNTLLNSKPTIIKRKRSNSLSQRDQRASLEKEFSSI
                     TFKFQNVNNMLFIYDYFMHNRLYSDIKFYRVSKIKPFIEIRGYKTSPKGSIEHKIYSD
                     FMINWIKYNNPLWYKVPFVTKHLGVSPSPSISLRDQEDEQAPENK"
     exon            73205..73341
                     /gene="cox1"
                     /number=12
     intron          73342..74383
                     /gene="cox1"
                     /note="group IB"
     gene            73367..74176
                     /gene="iorf269"
     CDS             73367..74176
                     /gene="iorf269"
                     /note="GO IDs: GO:0004519; CDD cd10445;
                     GENE3DG3DSA:3.40.1440.10; PFAM PF01541;
                     PROSITE_PROFILESPS50164; SMART SM00465; SUPERFAMILY
                     SSF64496,SSF82771;TIGRFAM TIGR01453"
                     /codon_start=1
                     /transl_table=4
                     /product="GIY-YIG endonuclease"
                     /translation="MKDRLHRWFSTKRRNSQFDPKEFELFFENVNKEKRNIYKELRKK
                     SGVYLFINNITNDLYIGSSTNLTSRMVSYYYYTNSQKPSKLVIIRAMKKYGLDNFSLA
                     IIELCEKDLCLILEQKWIDHYTPKYNVLTVVFPEGIGNSLVACAHKHSIDTITKLKEK
                     LSKENHPKFGSVTSTETKKAISDSIKYFYTENSHPSKGLKGSLAPQYGIGGKFVYCYN
                     RQGEELIFPSINGARQHFKVRWTLVKNNMDKNEWITLNGEDWLIQSIPKQN"
     exon            74384..74402
                     /gene="cox1"
                     /number=13
     intron          74403..75995
                     /gene="cox1"
                     /note="group IB(5')"
     gene            74730..75968
                     /gene="iorf412"
     CDS             74730..75968
                     /gene="iorf412"
                     /note="GENE3D G3DSA:1.10.10.10,G3DSA:3.40.1440.10;
                     PFAMPF01541; PROSITE_PROFILES PS50164; SMART
                     SM00465,SM00497;SUPERFAMILY SSF82771"
                     /codon_start=1
                     /transl_table=4
                     /product="GIY-YIG endonuclease"
                     /translation="MSIILSWLDLPKSISSSSYNLSPKIQRLSLSNRFYSTSSVDKNI
                     LDVDNLDQIESIKFDSLEQGCEEIKFKYLGVSGVYKLINKNDPNLFYIGSSNNLSRRM
                     EEYNKLTKGLRKPHSSSELEISKTSALNWKLEFLYITTPQTSLVYEQYAILKFKPTIN
                     SNLSVIPRINPQWGNNLNNAIATIEKLLSLFTEGSEGYNRINVFLKTFKLANGLDYTP
                     EDADNKYYCFLVFVYNITSPHGRPVVYSSINRALKGLQISHSTLLNYINNKYLFNSNL
                     VLSFESLVEEDFAEYQERPTGDSQLRKHIVVYNQDNERVAEFKSGREMARYFQIDGKV
                     ARLAIAKGEYLDFLLVSKDVSFRQTIYVFDSDTKEILAKFLGVSKALKYAKVNFYTLK
                     SLIEKGNSYNGKIYSYKDKI"
     exon            75996..76301
                     /gene="cox1"
                     /number=14
     gene            76723..76793
                     /gene="trnR(tct)"
     tRNA            76723..76793
                     /gene="trnR(tct)"
                     /product="tRNA-Arg"
                     /anticodon=(pos:76755..76757,aa:Arg,seq:tct)
     gene            77397..77861
                     /gene="orf154"
     CDS             77397..77861
                     /gene="orf154"
                     /codon_start=1
                     /transl_table=4
                     /product="hypothetical protein"
                     /translation="MKAKALKLINLLTYKDIDIPRPHVFVNLPLKSTVSPVELTDITL
                     KINELLPQLSDFISQFHSIILTNNINVITDAGGNMSLDVPGTMSDTDADKFSRRISII
                     DRLITTRGQEINDLLQKGLEIEGKLKKENVNYTSQILDKVNEFKRLNASYKH"
     gene            78658..81219
                     /gene="nad1"
     CDS             join(78658..78802,79109..79599,80746..81219)
                     /gene="nad1"
                     /codon_start=1
                     /transl_table=4
                     /product="NADH dehydrogenase subunit 1"
                     /translation="MNYSPTIISIIENIILMLPALLVVAYVTVAERKTMASMQRRLGP
                     NAVGYYGLLQAFADALKLILKEYVAPTQANLILFFLGPIVTLIFALLGYAVIPYGPGL
                     SLGDMELGILYMLAVSGLATYGILLAGWSANSKYAFLGSLRSTAQLISYELVLSSVLL
                     IIIMITNSLNLNINVQFQKIVWLALPLFCILIIFFIGSVAETNRAPFDLAEAESELVS
                     GFMTEHAAVIFVFFFLAEYASIVLMCIFTSILFLGGYLLEFDIVYWFDLLNYIYAYIF
                     DINWITSLEYFKLRGILTSSSVDGFLHSITLGIKSSIMVFIFIWVRASFPRIRFDQLM
                     SFCWTVLLPILFAFIILIPCLLYIFGITVVNVNMF"
     exon            78658..78802
                     /gene="nad1"
                     /number=1
     intron          78803..79108
                     /gene="nad1"
                     /note="group I(derived)"
     exon            79109..79599
                     /gene="nad1"
                     /number=2
     intron          79600..80745
                     /gene="nad1"
                     /note="group IB"
     gene            79737..80729
                     /gene="iorf330"
     CDS             79737..80729
                     /gene="iorf330"
                     /note="GO IDs: GO:0003677,GO:0004519;
                     GENE3DG3DSA:3.40.1440.10; PFAM
                     PF01541,PF07453,PF07460;PROSITE_PROFILES PS50164; SMART
                     SM00465,SM00496,SM00497;SUPERFAMILY SSF64496,SSF82771;
                     TIGRFAM TIGR01453"
                     /codon_start=1
                     /transl_table=4
                     /product="GIY-YIG endonuclease"
                     /translation="MRYSPDLYENIRLINSKLLPSRVKSPEAICMCNYTNKYLFSSQQ
                     GGTLKITKRFYSDASSPSINIPTVNPTPVLVIRTLHDKGYVDSYKEILKNKGGIYSFI
                     NTVNGKQYIGSAKDFYIRLNEHLNNKKSNLRACWVRRTIQKAFDKYGLDKFNWIIYEY
                     FSYETKILSNESLTELGASPTSYIKALDFSTLYNMKREASSMLGYKHTDEAIQKMIER
                     YKDKTNHPMFGKSHSKKVLELISKPGELNPMFGRIHSDETKKLMAKKRNKYSNGVGIF
                     DLEDNLIKKFDNNVELANYLNISKVTVVVLRTQQAMYLNNELIYKNMYIFKPIN"
     exon            80746..81219
                     /gene="nad1"
                     /number=3
     gene            81740..83194
                     /gene="nad4"
     CDS             81740..83194
                     /gene="nad4"
                     /codon_start=1
                     /transl_table=4
                     /product="NADH dehydrogenase subunit 4"
                     /translation="MLLSSLIITPLLGTMVVASSGSYKNSELFTKTIALTTSVINLII
                     SLVMFILFNNSTNQFQFVQEHYNVQLFDIYLGVDGISIYFILLTTIIMPIALLSNWDS
                     IKENVKSYLIIMLLLETLLLAVFMSLDIMSFYIFFESILPPLFILIGLYGSDNKVSAS
                     YYLFLYTLWGSLFLLLSILSTSSIMGSTDFDTLFKLNFEYKTQIFLFIGIFISFAVKT
                     PTIFLNNWLLKAHVESPLGGSIVLAAIVLKLSLYGVFRLILPILPKASLDYTFVVFTI
                     AVITIIYASFSTLRTTDVKELIAYSSVCHASVYLIGVFSNTMQGLEGSVILGLAHGFV
                     SSGLFICAGGILYDRTGTRLIYFYRGITQLMPIFAILFFILALGNCGAPLTLNFVGEF
                     MSLYSIIERLPVLGVFACSSVVFSAAYTIYMFNRISFGGSFTRFIEESIYDVNKREFI
                     LLFILVLFTVVLGVYPSLILNVLDYSMNSLIYSI"
     gene            83315..83461
                     /gene="atp8"
     CDS             83315..83461
                     /gene="atp8"
                     /codon_start=1
                     /transl_table=4
                     /product="ATP synthase 8"
                     /translation="MPQLVPFYYMNEVVFAFAIIVFILYVLSKYILPRIVRLFLSRMF
                     INKI"
     gene            83625..85878
                     /gene="atp6"
     CDS             join(83625..83989,85443..85878)
                     /gene="atp6"
                     /codon_start=1
                     /transl_table=4
                     /product="ATP synthase 6"
                     /translation="MFSIEKQNLFFAQAKEIRSPLDQFEIRDILNLEVLGGNLHLSLT
                     NIGLYLTIGALIILVLSIVSTNYNKLVSNNWSIAQESLYVTIHNIVTNQINPKNGQIY
                     FPFIYTLFIFILINNLMGMVPYSFASTAHFALTFALSFTIVLGATILGFQKHGLKFFS
                     LLVPAGCPLALLPLLVTIEFISYLARNVSLGLRLAANITAGHMLLSILSGFVYNIMNS
                     GFIFFILGLIPLLFIIAFSGLELAIAFIQAQVFVVLSSSYIKDGLDLH"
     exon            83625..83989
                     /gene="atp6"
                     /number=1
     intron          83990..85442
                     /gene="atp6"
                     /note="group IB"
     gene            84006..85064
                     /gene="iorf352"
     CDS             84006..85064
                     /gene="iorf352"
                     /note="GO IDs: GO:0004519; GENE3D G3DSA:3.10.28.10;PANTHER
                     PTHR36181; PFAM PF00961; SUPERFAMILY SSF55608"
                     /codon_start=1
                     /transl_table=4
                     /product="LAGLIDADG endonuclease"
                     /translation="MLSLFISNMFEVSGLHSKPIFQVQSYSSLNSDSQPDTQINISKD
                     SPRYSFNNKNTFYLNPDYLTGFVDGEGCFSLSIFKKDRSLTGWQVKPIFSISLHNKDI
                     KLLEAIQRTFKTGKIYKHGVDSMQYRVSSLKNLQIITDHFDSYPLISQKRADYLLFKQ
                     AIAIIKNKEHLSLKGILKLVGIKASLNWGLSDKFKESFPTAKAVVRPSVRYNTLNVKI
                     KNLNWIRGFIDAEGSFQVITQNNRNVSLRFSLTQHIKDEELLKDITTYLNCGRYYKSP
                     GRDEGQYLVTIFSDINDKLIPFLNEYPLLGIKQYDYLDFAQIAELIKSKAHLTDEGLE
                     KIKLIQSNMNRKRITIEE"
     exon            85443..85878
                     /gene="atp6"
                     /number=2
     gene            87165..88906
                     /gene="rns"
     rRNA            87165..88906
                     /gene="rns"
                     /product="12S ribosomal RNA"
     gene            88984..89067
                     /gene="trnY(gta)"
     tRNA            88984..89067
                     /gene="trnY(gta)"
                     /product="tRNA-Tyr"
                     /anticodon=(pos:89019..89021,aa:Tyr,seq:gta)
     gene            89068..89141
                     /gene="trnD(gtc)"
     tRNA            89068..89141
                     /gene="trnD(gtc)"
                     /product="tRNA-Asp"
                     /anticodon=(pos:89102..89104,aa:Asp,seq:gtc)
     gene            89274..89355
                     /gene="trnS(gct)"
     tRNA            89274..89355
                     /gene="trnS(gct)"
                     /product="tRNA-Ser"
                     /anticodon=(pos:89306..89308,aa:Ser,seq:gct)
     gene            89427..89497
                     /gene="trnN(gtt)"
     tRNA            89427..89497
                     /gene="trnN(gtt)"
                     /product="tRNA-Asn"
                     /anticodon=(pos:89459..89461,aa:Asn,seq:gtt)
     gene            89543..93286
                     /gene="cox3"
     CDS             join(89543..89761,91265..91378,92810..93286)
                     /gene="cox3"
                     /codon_start=1
                     /transl_table=4
                     /product="cytochrome c oxidase III"
                     /translation="MTNLIRSNFQDHPFHLVSPSPWPLYTSIALFTVTVNGALSMHLF
                     SNSYIVFYLSLITLVASMAFWFRDIIAEGTYLGNHTLSVQKGLNLGVILFIVSEGLFF
                     VAIFWAFFHSALTPTVELGAQWPPMGIEPVNPFELPLLNTVILLSSGATITYAHHSLI
                     KGERKGALYGSIFTVLLALIFTFFQGVEYSVSSFTISDGVFGTCFFFGTGFHGFHVII
                     GTIFLSVALWRIYSYHLTDHHHLGYEAGILYWHFVDVVWLFLYVTMYYWGS"
     exon            89543..89761
                     /gene="cox3"
                     /number=1
     intron          89762..91264
                     /gene="cox3"
                     /note="group IB"
     gene            89771..90784
                     /gene="iorf337"
     CDS             89771..90784
                     /gene="iorf337"
                     /note="GO IDs: GO:0004519; GENE3D G3DSA:3.10.28.10;PANTHER
                     PTHR36181,PTHR36181:SF1; PFAM PF00961;
                     SUPERFAMILYSSF55608"
                     /codon_start=1
                     /transl_table=4
                     /product="LAGLIDADG endonuclease"
                     /translation="MNTIVLRTQQALNYYLNIAQKIPSIHLEEALYTYRNKNNTTIFT
                     NNNNLGYYLAGLLEGDGSISLPSTNTGVTSLNRVLNPRIVFTSHINNIGMYSFIQSEL
                     GNIGRFQGASSSGENILRYIIGDIESIILFINLVHGKLRTPKNQRFNDLINFMNNKYD
                     LNISESLLDNSSFTDNSWFSGFSEADGHFGIKYVGGRACAAIFAAPNPAGISTKIRKP
                     KSETRKRSVSENISLKFRLDQRLYDKATSTSMKPFMENLALFLNANLKTYKNNTNSEV
                     LSVSIQSIKNVSFLIDYFNKFPLIGDKLTDFKKWEIVYNMIILKQHLTEEGRLKIKNL
                     LVK"
     exon            91265..91378
                     /gene="cox3"
                     /number=2
     intron          91379..92809
                     /gene="cox3"
                     /note="group IC2"
     gene            91391..92743
                     /gene="iorf450"
     CDS             91391..92743
                     /gene="iorf450"
                     /note="GO IDs: GO:0004519; GENE3D G3DSA:3.10.28.10;PANTHER
                     PTHR36181,PTHR36181:SF2; PFAM PF00961;
                     SUPERFAMILYSSF55608"
                     /codon_start=1
                     /transl_table=4
                     /product="LAGLIDADG endonuclease"
                     /translation="MWIRTKLRGNPKALITKLSVERLIVASLRTEGIVTSLEIIGLSQ
                     WMGYRGSKSDSFISVKEQRADGSSIFSKYCKVCSESQGNLVFIHQQKDVNTVISTTTH
                     RVRSRYTKNILCASSTNIIQKSLFSTNTYSQFPQGIRESAFNTSPLTLNPNYVTGFTD
                     GEGCFFVGINQDVKFKTGYRVKATFQIGLHEKDLALLEQIRLFFGVGKVTKLGAESVQ
                     YRVSGLDDLNTIIYHFDNYPLLTRKHSDYIFFKEVINLMKQGKHLTLEGLNRIVSIKS
                     TLNNGELSDSLNLAFPNLKPALRSEVPSRDMQDLHWLAGFTDAEGCFFIALKKSPASK
                     LGETAWLRFILTQHSRDKELLESLIQTLNCGRYIVKPDCGEFIVEKFTDVRDKIIPIF
                     EKFKLRHGGAKSLNYEDFKKAALLIGNKAHLTREGLDEIKKIKGRMNKQRKAVLNKGV
                     "
     exon            92810..93286
                     /gene="cox3"
                     /number=3
     gene            94311..94991
                     /gene="nad6"
     CDS             94311..94991
                     /gene="nad6"
                     /codon_start=1
                     /transl_table=4
                     /product="NADH dehydrogenase subunit 6"
                     /translation="MYYQLLATPEIFSNGYLTGSLDIISITALLCGILIIINKNPIVS
                     VIFLIGLFANISVYLILIGLTFIGLSYLIVYIGAVSILFLFILMLINIRTSELQSNNR
                     NSVSLGLFITILANFTIFQILPYYMAILNNYSSKLNTILYYLPWNKFSDILNYINKNI
                     DITNANIMFVSSNSWDNNMAETGHTATIGHILYTSHNMWIFMASFILLLAMTGAIIIT
                     IKNEKAIQ"
     gene            95562..95633
                     /gene="trnV(tac)"
     tRNA            95562..95633
                     /gene="trnV(tac)"
                     /product="tRNA-Val"
                     /anticodon=(pos:95594..95596,aa:Val,seq:tac)
     gene            95752..95823
                     /gene="trnI(gat)"
     tRNA            95752..95823
                     /gene="trnI(gat)"
                     /product="tRNA-Ile"
                     /anticodon=(pos:95785..95787,aa:Ile,seq:gat)
     gene            95825..95912
                     /gene="trnS(tga)"
     tRNA            95825..95912
                     /gene="trnS(tga)"
                     /product="tRNA-Ser"
                     /anticodon=(pos:95859..95861,aa:Ser,seq:tga)
     gene            95913..95984
                     /gene="trnW(tca)"
     tRNA            95913..95984
                     /gene="trnW(tca)"
                     /product="tRNA-Trp"
                     /anticodon=(pos:95946..95948,aa:Trp,seq:tca)
     gene            95993..96065
                     /gene="trnP(tgg)"
     tRNA            95993..96065
                     /gene="trnP(tgg)"
                     /product="tRNA-Pro"
                     /anticodon=(pos:96026..96028,aa:Pro,seq:tgg)
BASE COUNT    33997 a  14108 c  16515 g  31567 t
ORIGIN      
        1 agtctaaact ctaaaaaaat agggatattc gtttcacgaa tcagcagtat tttttctgtg
       61 cttctgtgcg aagcatacag aaaaaaatta ctaaaatact gcatatccct acgggatcag
      121 aaatcagtac acttcgttag ggatatgaag ctgctggtag aaaaaaagct attttttttt
      181 taccgctcgc tttggatata taaagtataa atgtaattta ggtgcgccag cgtttcgcta
      241 gctgctccta aattatataa gtatagaaag aaattattgt agaatttaag ctacatatta
      301 aagagattta tttatataaa taggcttgct agctgattgt atatatatgc tggccgtatt
      361 tcatagcaag ctcgctttta ataggcaacc agtaatatga gcaattcttt acctacaagc
      421 ctataattat attaactcta agagaaatct aataataaac ggagtgaatt gaaatatctt
      481 attaacttca ggaaaagaaa tcaaaagaga ttctatgatt agcgtgagct aaaatagagt
      541 agcctagaaa gtcaaatggt ggataaactg tttaaattta atggggaacc ttcctcaaag
      601 gctaaatata atatgtaagc gatagtggaa agtaccgtga gggaaccaaa acaaaaacag
      661 tgattttata agcagttcgg aaaaataaaa aagttagaac gtaccttttg cataatgggt
      721 caccaagtta acattagatg cgagattcta cgtagttaaa ccgagcgtta aaataacggt
      781 aagtgtctaa agttagaccc gaagcctggt gattttacca taatcaggat tataaaagtc
      841 cgaacggaat attgtagcat aaatatccga agaattatgg taggtgtagt gaaagacaat
      901 actgaccagg atagctggtt ttctgcgaaa cctataacag taggcaattt aagtataata
      961 tcttagcagg tacagaattt aatctcagac aagacataag gcttaacttg ttaacaagtt
     1021 aagcccatgt tttattttgt acaaattggg ggatcatgaa gattttatca gtgagtatgt
     1081 agactcggaa tggcaaagat atatcttaaa tcatcagaca tagaatgata aggttgtatg
     1141 tcaaaaggga aacagcccag aacaagagtt aaggttccta aattattagt tgagtgaaat
     1201 taagaaggtt tttattaaag tcgacaagga gataggctta gaagcagcca taattttatg
     1261 acctcgtaac agagcgcttg ttaagtttta aaagcatcga aaatttatcg gatctaaaca
     1321 atataccgaa accttgtcca tattatttta taattaatag tctcagcaag ctcggactat
     1381 acaattataa ttaaatgggg tagcagaacg ttgagctaaa ttaagatttt tattttttaa
     1441 atgaaattat aataatttaa ctcaagtgat aatggtgaca tgagtaacta aaagaaaatt
     1501 ttccgcctaa agcttatgga tgtaattaag taacggcctc taagtttatg gaatcaaaag
     1561 attaaaacga tgagacaatc tttcatacta aggacgacat tttaagtgca aaatgtactg
     1621 gaaaaatagt aataagttta agctatggct agaactagct atagctgtaa atggaaagta
     1681 accgtaccta gaatctgaaa caagtaagct agtagagaat acgaaggcgt aaatgagcta
     1741 acaatcataa aggaactcgg caaattgact accgtaactt cgggataagg agagctcatt
     1801 attcttgatt aatatcaggt aaagaggaag aagcatgaaa tagtgttgta cgactgttta
     1861 attaaaacac agcactttgc tgaaagatta aaaatctaag tatagagtgt gatgtctgcc
     1921 cggtgccggc tggttaacag atataattaa atatactaat atttgatgta gacggaaacc
     1981 ccggttaaag gcggccttaa cgtgagggtc ctaaggtagc gaaatgcctt ggccgttaaa
     2041 tgcggtcttg catgaatgat gtaacgatac aacagctgtc tctatgattg actcagtgaa
     2101 attggaatag ctgtgcagat acagtttacc tctagttaga cgagaagacc ctatgcagct
     2161 ttactgtcac taattataga gtatgataaa caattttcag tttataaggt aattgacggc
     2221 cggcttgctt agcaagctgg ctctatgaca atgagaatcc tttatttttt tttcatatga
     2281 atgaattggt ttaggacgag cttaagctcg tagtaaatca acctaattca gcttattttc
     2341 ctttctgctg taagcgcata atgatagatt atacttaaat ttggatttat gcctgcagaa
     2401 atagataagt acccttggtt aaggaactat cgctagggga cagtttatgt ggggcacaga
     2461 ccctgtaaag agtaaacagg agtgtctaat aatttataat tattttgttt gcgatttaag
     2521 gtagtagaac tatttttaat catataaaat tatttatatg tacattcgtt gtatatatat
     2581 ttaaaaaaag gtaggatttt cactatatag aaattagaga taataaaaat attaagtagt
     2641 agctgctgag tcctaatccc gccgaagggg ggatatggac tactatgtat ttcatagcaa
     2701 gctcgcacta atatttttta actattaaga ctggctatct agctatgctc taatagttat
     2761 gttttaatta tctaaaaagc tcaacggcta aatcttgcct tactgtttga ttatcaacaa
     2821 atcttacagt tgcgtaagca gggcatagga tcacaagatg caacaaggaa agatcttgga
     2881 ttattggaaa agctacgcta gggatgtttg tcctttaata ttttatttca ctgtggtatg
     2941 ggtcatagtc ctacggactc agcttttttt aaaaaaaaaa tacgagcttg ctatgaagag
     3001 cggacttcgt tctagcgaag ctagccccct attccctatt ccctgacccc ctacgggggt
     3061 agggaattag agaatcagga atcagccagc atattttttc ggagaaaaaa tcctgatccc
     3121 gtagggatat cgctgagact tcgtctaccc gtgctatatt gagaagtaaa aataattaat
     3181 aatatattgg gttaatttca aaaattactt acgcgttgct ttacgagact ccgtctataa
     3241 agctcgctat gtaaatttga agcgaaattt atcttagcat aaattataag ataaagacgt
     3301 tcaacgacta taaggtgagt tatatgcaca gtttgcgagg aagagccagc tagccgatat
     3361 ataaagctag ttgcttttac ttgcaggcta aacaataatc cttttttaca cccaacatta
     3421 ttattatata tatatatata aaaaaaaata aaagaaagaa taaatattta gaaaaatgaa
     3481 taaagacggt aacgtagtat tcccggctac gccgggaatc gttaactttc aagccgcctc
     3541 ttctaaaggt gggcaaggca aagttagctc gaaaatttat aataataatt taaaacaatc
     3601 taaaacaata cttttaaaga aaaaaatagg tgatatagga ataaccaaat atttaccttc
     3661 attttctaaa gaatgaaaga atactatcta ttcttataat aaaaatacat taaagaatat
     3721 accagttaat gatttaaata taaacaaaat aataaaaggt tactttaatt tatattttaa
     3781 agatcataaa tatacaggat ctaaatttat attattaaaa agaagacgta atttattaag
     3841 aagaatacac gtaagtaatg ctgaaattaa acatactaat aataaagcaa taattactct
     3901 gtatactcta aatagagaaa aaaatgtatt aaaaaaaaaa tatttaaaaa taaataaaaa
     3961 aataagtaaa aaattaatag ccaaacgtta ttttttatta tataaagaaa atatagaaaa
     4021 aatttataaa atcttaggtg aatataaaga tcaatatata tttattagtg atataataag
     4081 aaaaaccaaa tttataaaat ataaactaga atatttaaat aaatttataa aattaaaaga
     4141 tctttattta aaaaaagttt gaggtgttat tcttaaccaa tatgcgagaa aatatctaaa
     4201 atacttaaga aaatatgact tattatattc tcttaatcaa tataaattca acagattggt
     4261 gtttttacct aaattaagta atatattaaa taaaattcta ggaaaaaaaa tagaatataa
     4321 tataattaat ttaaaatctg tcgcatatca tacagatctt tttactaatg cattagcatt
     4381 aaaattaaga aaaagaagaa taaattatat aaattctatg tttagtattt taaatagagc
     4441 atatttacct aatattaata cgataaaaga aagatctata ataaaaggtg atcaaaaaat
     4501 ggatctattt caaagtaaat ttaaagattt aaaaataata tctaatatag tattcccagc
     4561 tatgccggaa ggcatcgctg gaagcttggc gccaacctcc tctctatcta aactgttaga
     4621 tggtacatac ccttcagata taaataatgg aataatgcat agcagcgatg ctaataaaga
     4681 aaatatccat aatactattt ataattctat tggatataaa aatatggcag gtataagatt
     4741 agaagttaaa ggtagattaa ctaaacgtta cagagcggat agatctatct attcattaaa
     4801 atgaaaagga ggattaaaaa atgtagattc ttcttttaga ggtttaagtt cagttttatt
     4861 tagaggtaat tctaaatcaa atgtaactta ttcaatagct aaatcaaaac gtcgtattgg
     4921 agcctttgca gtaaaaggtt gaataggtgg aaaataaaga aaggcgcaag aggcttctga
     4981 tgagtagtcc agaagaatgc cccccacttc gttgggatta gtagccttct gagtccgaag
     5041 gactactcat cagaaggcta ctaatcccga gacttcgtct gtatttcata tcccttacgg
     5101 gatcagaaat tagacgaagt gggtccgcct gggataggga ctactactaa aatatatata
     5161 tataataata atgaagacat agtctgaacc gttttgaaaa aaatggaaat ataagtgcta
     5221 tagctatcct tcggtatttc gtataccgga ggtattgctt gtacagcaat aaaaaaaata
     5281 agggggggac ttcgttccca ccttcatagg acgcttttat gataacacat agaacaggct
     5341 aatttgcgca agagtgtaca aaatgagtgc gcggtttggc acctcgatgt cggcttaact
     5401 tatcctcatg gatgcaggaa ctatgtaggg tgcgactgtt cgtcgattaa aaagttacat
     5461 gagctgggtt aaatacgtcg tgagacagta tggtttctat cttctagggg gaattagaat
     5521 ataataagaa ctaacttttg tacgaaagga acaagaagaa tttaatttgt aaaagggtta
     5581 aataatagtt actaacctat ggtttacctg ttgtctatgt gcccaaatat taaaatatag
     5641 gataaaaatt ctatatatct gtatagcttt agctatacat agggatgttt ctttcactaa
     5701 gataaatata tagcataggc acggcaggaa agctaagttg gttaaggata agtgctgaaa
     5761 gcatataggc acgaagctta tcttaagata tttcttaaat atacgtaaaa tattattacg
     5821 aaggattaat ataggcttta tccgtacgaa tctggagatt tttaagaata aagtactaat
     5881 tttataaata actatttata catatatcgc atgtacaatg catgcctatt tctgctcagc
     5941 agaaattagc caaccatacc tggatatact ttgctatcgg gtggtttggc tttttaaatt
     6001 ttagcaaatt gtagctagag cctgattagc ataaaagtaa tgcaattgtt ttgtaatcaa
     6061 tagaagtaag tgcgatactt gcattgggct gacgaatagt aaggcgccag ggataaaaaa
     6121 aaaataaggc gtatccccca ggcggacccc ccactccgtg gtcgacggag tggtgtggcg
     6181 tgcctcacac ttcgttagga gaagtctctc cctaacgaag tgtacacata ttcccggagg
     6241 gaattaggga attagggagg cattcttctg ggaatagagc ttgctagtac gcagtactac
     6301 tcctctcatt atagagttgc gtcttattgc ctagcgaagc tactattctt cgaatcaggc
     6361 aaagcttact gctttagcaa gctaggatta gtcgtcaagt ggtaatatca ctttagactt
     6421 attagtgatg aatattttaa agactctaat ttgacaagtc tagaaagagt cactactaga
     6481 ggtagggcgc ccataaacca gacttcgtgc gatccatatc cctttgggta gacttctgtc
     6541 gctagcgcga tttttttctg tagaaaaaaa taatcagcag gctaaggaga gcttgctgta
     6601 ttttcgtcgc ggaagaatct tcctccttcg gagagtacac ttcgttaggg gactacagca
     6661 agctctatat taaacttaat agtcttagct ggcttatgcg atagcaagtt aatacgcagg
     6721 ctagtaaact acaaaaaaaa aagagctatt ttagtaatct tagtggtaaa taaggcagag
     6781 atgggagact gcaatattat accttagtag ggtgcaaata tctcagctcg agcttccaca
     6841 ccaagatgaa gctaaaccga tagtggttat ggttgggtgc ggccaataca tccaggtgca
     6901 actcctgtgg cttctcccgt aaagaggatt ctgcctcatt tttttaaggc gcaagcttaa
     6961 gcttgctgta gacgaagtct cccctatttc ttcgaaatta gtccttcgga gggagggata
     7021 ttaaaaggac tagtagtcaa gcggttacga catagctctt tcaatgctac catcgtaggt
     7081 tcgaatccta tctagtctaa agcggattgg tgtaatagta acacatttgg ctcatgtcca
     7141 gaggttagag gtgcaagtcc tttgtccgcg tagggctata acttaatagg taaagtgtac
     7201 tgctcataac agtaattata agtgttcaag tcactttagc cctaaatctg agtgctggaa
     7261 tcggtccaaa tataactaaa gactcactcc agaagaatgc cccccacttc gttgggcaga
     7321 cttctgtcgc tagcgcgatt tttttctgta gaaaaaaata atcagcaggc taaggagaga
     7381 gataatttat ttggagaggc gaagcctatc cagctctctc taatataaaa aaccctaaca
     7441 ctagatagag atttgcaccg tagtcttaag acaaggctat ccagaagaat gccccccact
     7501 tcgttgggta gacttctgtc gctagcgcga tttttttctg tagaaaaaaa taatcagcag
     7561 gctaaggaga gcttgctgta ttttcgtcgc ggaagaatct tcctccttcg gagagtacgc
     7621 tccgctagcg aaggctagta aagtgtatct caatgagcta tattcattgg tgatagacag
     7681 ttaagaaaga ctatagttgt aggaagtaag caattataag ttaatggtaa actattcgtt
     7741 taccaaacga attttgtcag ttcgactctg gctaattgta aaaaaaaatc cgaatggtga
     7801 aattggtaaa cacaacaaac ttaaaatttg taggcagagt gccttgaagg ttcaagtcct
     7861 ttttcggata ttaaagagct tgctgtagac gaagtctctc cccttcggcg gagaagtcta
     7921 ccccccccac ttctaatttc tgatcccgcc gaagggggga tatgaaatac taatttctga
     7981 tcccgtaagg gatatgaaat acatatctct tcgaaattag aagtctcggg tacgcaggct
     8041 agtcctgcgg agagacttcg tctacgccga ctacgagttt aagtataaca ccttgaaaac
     8101 tgcgggttct ctatacggct ttaaacatag ccctcagact atagaactta tacgtgcagc
     8161 taaattaggt aaacctctat ccgaagaggc taaaataaaa ctgggagcta attctcaacc
     8221 ttcaggtggt ctattagtag ataatgataa tgttgaaacc aatgaagttg tgtattttac
     8281 ttctataaga agagccgcag cttttattaa tatgcaccct tcttacctag ctaaatgtat
     8341 agctaaagaa ggttttatag aggtagtaat attcgtttca ctattcccta cccctacggg
     8401 gggcattcat acacttcgtt agggagagac ttcgtctacg caagctccag caagctctat
     8461 acccggctac gccgggaata gagcttgcta gtacgcagta ctactcctcg tggaagaata
     8521 aactcagaaa acttaagctt ttctgagtta tactcgtgtg ttcaaaccac tcctcagtgc
     8581 gcaagctcta tttgaacggt tataggttaa tggtagactt gtcgatttcc actcgatttg
     8641 tgtcagttcg aatctgacta accgtattct ataggattta gtatagtata gtaggattta
     8701 taattataca tactataata atgctattgt attccacata gcatctacac ttcttttcag
     8761 taacagataa gctagagaag gtatatatat actgagtata taaagcaagc gataaaaaaa
     8821 aaaaattaaa gaggaggagt acgctccgct acacagaaaa aaaaaaatcg cgctagcgac
     8881 cccttactca tagcaagctc ttttttttct tcagagctta gctagtataa ataagcgggc
     8941 gactcaaact tattgtaagc ttagccatct agcttgtgct ggattagcaa gtgggctata
     9001 tcttatagaa agaattaaga atatgaagtt tcatgtgatg aagaatgcga tagttagagc
     9061 tatgtacgct aatttagcgt gggcgcactc tttgctaggg aacaaagttc cctagcaaag
     9121 tataaagata aaaaataaag aggagtcttt gctaggaaca atctcatccc cctattcccc
     9181 tagggggaga gacttcgtct ctcgcaagca cgctgattct ttttatccta gctacgacta
     9241 gataagcgac tttagtttag taccttaagg aagtactgaa ggtaagtagg ctgtgtgcat
     9301 agctctaact accaagttct aaagagcata aaatgctaat gtatattata tgcgattcgc
     9361 gattccctat tcccagaaga atgcctccct aattccctaa ttccctccgg gaatacggga
     9421 atatgggaat atgagtacac ttcgttaggg aataggagta cacttcgtta gggagtattt
     9481 ctccggaggg agcaagctct tatatattta gcctgtaatt atagcgcggt ttaatattct
     9541 taaggtgata tggggagtag acctcgtatc tccacctccg gctccccacc atattggtgg
     9601 gagcgggagt cttagtaagt cgtaggctat tattattaac ttaactaaat gcgactacta
     9661 cttttatata taacaatacc ttaaaaatga aaaaaaatat gaatcttctt ttagtccgtc
     9721 ttttcgtaag attcccttga tctctgcatt ctgatcccag cgaagggggt agacttcgtc
     9781 tcagcagaga tcttcaacaa tatataaatc ttcgtacttt tataaatcgt cagaaaatca
     9841 acaggctatc taaaaattct atagaactta tttcacgata tatctttaat ataaaattat
     9901 atcaattttt agctgtagtt tttattcatg tagccgttac atctattcaa atagatttga
     9961 atttattctt agaagtgtta aataatcttc ccgaaaattt gggatcatcc gtaggcgtcc
    10021 cagagctagc taaaaacatt aaattagata gtaatataaa ttatatctta tgttatagtc
    10081 atagatcttt atttggattt aggacttata tattaatggt tttaatatta tttataatat
    10141 ttcccatact ttttataata caaaattata tttttataat tttaagtata ttaagtgtaa
    10201 tattagttaa agctttagct ctaaattttt atcaaaaaca ttttcagttt ttttatagtg
    10261 gcttgcccag tcataaaaaa gtagatttta gagaaaaatt agtgcacttt attacactga
    10321 taataaataa tatagggaaa attataaagc atttatttaa aatgtgaata atatctatta
    10381 taataatata tatttttaga tatttgctag ctactatgtt attaaatata gatgataata
    10441 atagttttat aacaacaata ttaatactta ctcttccttt acctatgttt ttttatttgc
    10501 taaattttat agtgaaatat ctgaagaaag aatctataga ggataaagat tattatttgt
    10561 ataatgatta cgtagtaaaa agagtaaatc tatatagaat aacatgtact ataattgtaa
    10621 actacttaat tcaaaactat tatagtacaa taattatatc tataataata aaagggttta
    10681 ttgttataat tataacatta ttcacaattt gtataatata cggtatcttg cgaataaata
    10741 agccaggatg gcgtgcctca cacttcgtta gtagacaaag tacaatatcg tgcagtaggg
    10801 ttgaccctct ctccgatggc gattctggag tccgagcttc cctaacgaag tgtatccctc
    10861 cgggagagag ggtcggaata aataagcatg agcctatacc acttaagagc gcattggatc
    10921 tagcggggtc agccagctat atagcggcat ttatatcact aactccattt ttacaggaag
    10981 catgtaattc aggtttcagt aagttttatt ttaatgaagg taaccaaaga tattacgagt
    11041 ggaaaggcat acctttccgt atgccaggtg tagtaaagtg tggacctgaa ccaaccatca
    11101 atatcatgca ggtgcgaaaa acagaaatag ccctggcgaa agcggctgaa gaagctcgaa
    11161 acctacataa agtacccgat acggacgtgg gtatatatta tcgaaatcta gatgcagcca
    11221 tagagaaaga ggctgctcaa aacctaaata aagaagccgt ggcgaaagag ggtggggctt
    11281 ctttatctag atattatcga aatatagatg aaaccataaa gaaaaaggct gattatgtac
    11341 ctgttactga atctgttcga caagggctaa taaaagaata taaagataaa ttaaataatt
    11401 ctcctatcgt aaatattacg tgaaaactta aatataatga aggtattcaa agatcgcaag
    11461 ctaatttcac agtaaaacca ataaattatt tttataatac taaattttat ggggcggttt
    11521 ctttggtttt aaaagggaga ttattaatag ttaatataat tagacatgac ttgcctggtt
    11581 gtgtctttat gcctacttat tatttacaaa atgcaaatgt tacggatagt tcagccaaaa
    11641 ttagggatat tacaacaaca ttagaatcta aatatggtat aatgttaccc cagataggga
    11701 tagataaggt ggagaataga attaatggtt taataatatt tactcaagcc gaatctatag
    11761 ataatacaag tttatttaga gtatgaaggc cttcatcgta ttatatggaa cccgaactaa
    11821 aaactgtaaa gaattattac caagaaaaaa gtcaaaataa tcttagaatt agagaatttg
    11881 atactactga tagtatcaaa ttctctaaag acttaaagaa ggtagtagga gtacaagggg
    11941 aagctataaa aatagctaat aatgaaaatt ttgtaataca tgaggacaga ttggcagccc
    12001 ggaagttagc tttttttgaa aataccttag acaacgaata tagaaaatta gtggaatttt
    12061 atttaactaa aggtcaaaaa gctaacccta aggatttcat gatttgagaa gaagatggtt
    12121 cagataaatc tagacttaaa tttaaagact taatgtataa agcccggtct gaaacaaaat
    12181 ctgctattca aaaagatgaa tatctactag ctcgtcctaa aggaaaagaa tgggatttag
    12241 taaaattcgc agaaaggcga atgtctagaa atgacagtaa taatgaatat atggataatg
    12301 attgctatta tttcaaaact cgtcgtgatt atcctataaa ccgtttatta ataactagaa
    12361 accaaagtca tatgacttat tttagtatgt ataaagaggg agttgcggaa ggttataaaa
    12421 tcagaaggca aatgctgggt gaattagatg ctagcataaa tttaccatta gaaaaatcta
    12481 gagcagagtt aataaaaaaa atcgctagta aattgactag aagtgaattt actaaatttc
    12541 agaatattta tggtgtttct attaatagac ttacatttga attttttcag ttaaaaccca
    12601 ctgatagtaa atattttgga ataaacacta caagtacaac atttgctcca atactagaca
    12661 gaaatacaga ttacgaactt tatagcatta tagacgttaa aaatgatagt gtaaaattac
    12721 cttttgtttt taaacaagga ggtatgtcta atatgactat gcctacacat gactataata
    12781 tgttagataa tagggatgag gtatctattc gtagatgtat ggattttatc tatacaaatt
    12841 cagatggaaa cttaacttat caatcagata aggataattt tagtgttcta gctggggtcg
    12901 ataaaaatta tccgtatcaa tcagatatgg ataattttag tgttgttaaa aagaaaagtg
    12961 taggttttac taaaaaagct gtagactata aaaataaaaa ccctaagtca gttaaatata
    13021 ccttagatgg gtttaataat agatttttcc gtggaaaaag tatatctata gagttgccct
    13081 ttgagagtat aaaactcttg gatattatac cacatgaata tcaccaaata tctctgggag
    13141 gggaaagagt taattttgat tatgaaggtg agcaaagagt caaatcttct atacctaata
    13201 ctctagttat gaaaaaaact agaaaactta accttgagtt tactctacta aaacaggttt
    13261 atactactaa aggaagtaat agtaaaatta cattaaggtt tactccaact tgaccaccag
    13321 atccttcacc aaatggggat atagaaatcc ctaatctaat attgcaagtt gctaacttga
    13381 ataatgatag tacagatcta aatccacgta ctcttgaagc gcattatgtt gaatacgacc
    13441 tcccctccag aaggccaacc cctagtacta atctaccaaa tgaaacacct cttcatccct
    13501 cagggtcaaa tgaagaggaa gaggatatct atggttatag cggagatgag gataataatg
    13561 ctcaaaataa tcgtgaagta gcttctgctg tgcaagcgag tgagcaacca ccaacagtag
    13621 aatcccctat ggagctacct tttgaagaca gctttgcgga tgcgccttat ccatatgagg
    13681 ctgaaagtcc aaaggataat gataacaata gtggttcacg caaaggtcgt acagcagtgg
    13741 cttcgggtga ccaagtggta gagggggaag agattgctct aatatccgca gatgatatga
    13801 ccagtgaagg ggatttggct ttttcaccgc aattttttat accagagtca actccagata
    13861 gtatttctag cgacaactct agtcctatta atacgcaagc taaccagggg atgggtgaga
    13921 tcttagagtc aaatcttgtt aaccgtgatg agccaatgca agtagatgga gatttgtatc
    13981 gtgaagttat gaataatgcg gtaggggaag ccgtaatgga aagtataaat cctatcttac
    14041 ttcttcctga tctaccaact agtaatcctg aaccggtgga tactgaagat agtccactgt
    14101 ctactgaagt tagtccactg tctatgatgt cagacagtga attcttcgag ctagaacgtc
    14161 aaatcgcgag tctaaagcct tcttacttag aagcggatcc tggtgaggta gacggttctg
    14221 gccaagatgc ggctgaccca gaggctatta taatatcttc agatgatagt tctagtgatt
    14281 caggtgatta tggtaataat tatagtgagg caagtccgat tacgagctta cccgggaata
    14341 gggctggcca aatggctgac ccagaggcta ttataagatc ttcagatgat agttctagtg
    14401 agggggtacc aacgccacct aaggaaacag attttatagc tagaccgctt aatactcctg
    14461 tagcggaagt tattcacgat agaactggaa ctaggttatt gactgttgat attcatacta
    14521 tgttaacggt aatcggccca ccaaatgcac cagaacctcg tttatggagt gtgggaaatg
    14581 caaattatta tctctcgatg gctcctgatt ttttttacga gcattatcct aggggtacgg
    14641 aggtaatgcc tcctaataat tatccgtccc aacaaattaa tgtttatata cctccgccta
    14701 tggataaact acgatgcgaa tctgatgggc gtattgggga aatttgcata tgtcgtgcag
    14761 aattcgctac tgtagtacca ttagtaaatt accctaggtc gagttatata gaaggagcgc
    14821 tattcatgaa atcagtttta tcctcagaac cattaggaga taaggatttg agtgatggtt
    14881 ttaatttgag tgatcgtttg aatttttctt cgaatagtta tactaatgct tattttgcac
    14941 cagagccaac tccagataca gatagtatat ctagcgataa ctctagtcct ataaatatgc
    15001 aagctaacca ggaggaggct ggtaagccgg aggttactct aatatccgca gatgatatga
    15061 ccagtgaagg ggatttggct ttttcaccgc aattttttat accagagtca actccagata
    15121 gtatttctag cgacaactct agtcctatta atacgcaagc taaccagggg atgggtgaga
    15181 tcttagagtc aaatcttgtt aaccgtgatg agccaatgca agtagatgaa gatttgtatc
    15241 gtgaagtcat gaataatgtg gtaggggaag ccacaatgga aactataaat cctatcctac
    15301 ttcttcctga cctaccaact agtaatcccg aaccggtgga tactgaagat agtccactgt
    15361 ctactgaaga tagtccactg tctatgatgt cagacagtga attcttcgag ctagaacggg
    15421 aaatatctaa gctaggaaag tctataggaa gagacaagaa aggacaaagt agttataagt
    15481 aggggcgcaa gctcttactg gtagatagct ataggtatta tataagctat ctaccgtagg
    15541 ggacataatt tatttggtag aatgctgacc ttgcatgtta gaaggctcgg ttcgaatccg
    15601 agtgtctcca tataagcttg tgaagctcaa ttggttgagc agaacgttta agttgtaaga
    15661 tataatattt aaacttcgct attagtagag aattggaggt ctcgactaat tccggctcaa
    15721 tatccctccg ggattaggga ttagcaagct ctagcttgct aatttcgaag aaataacaaa
    15781 tggttaatag ctacgagtat tcccgattcc ctaacgaagt gtacccatcc ttcggaggga
    15841 tacacttcgt tagggataca cttcgttagg gatacacttc gttagggaga gctcgcccta
    15901 ataaaaaagc acatgtaact caatcggtag agtgaaatat tgaagctatt tttgttgtaa
    15961 gttcaagtct taccgtgtgc atataaaagt gtagctttag cttgctaatt cttatagtag
    16021 gcggaggctc tagcttcgca tgcgccttac tcgaacgaga aaaaaaaata aaggaagagg
    16081 cggagcctat tcgttaccgc cttattttag agcttgctga ttcgtgaaac gaatattact
    16141 atccatatcc ctccgggata tggatatgct tgcccgattc gtaccacgaa taccgaaggg
    16201 atacacttcg ttagtgctaa tccatatccc tccgggagag atttcgtcta ggcaagctcg
    16261 atacttcgtc tacctgaggg aatatggata tgcactactc ttattttttt ttacttctcg
    16321 tgctataagg gactttagta taatggtgaa tgcatatgac ttttaatcat taaaatgtag
    16381 gttcgaatcc tgcaagtcct atatttctag ctagcgagga taaggtacac ttcgttaggg
    16441 agggaaaaaa atacaggcgg taacgaagtc ccctcttata ttttcgtcgc ggaagaatct
    16501 tccgcgaaaa tccgcaagcg accctcccag cctacgccta ctcgtatagc agtagacttc
    16561 gtctctccgc aggagcaagc tccccctaac gaagtgtgag gcacgccacc catccttcgg
    16621 agagagagct tgccctagat gaagtctcga gcttgcgtag tccttacact tcgttaggag
    16681 tacgctccgc taaaaaaaga aataaatttc tttttttttt tactccggta gtcccctaac
    16741 gaagtgtact cgtcaagaag aatgccccca cttcgttggg attaggagaa gtctcgagct
    16801 agctgagtcc taatcccgac ggggatatgg attacacaat taaaagcagg catgtcggaa
    16861 tggaagacga agtcgtttta ggtgcgacgg gtattattac catagaggtt caagtcctct
    16921 tgcctgtaca ttaataatta tttagcctac tccctagttt aattacgagc tttagcttgc
    16981 tgagtccgaa ggactatagc gattaaaaaa aaaaaaaagc aaagttcgag gcttcgccta
    17041 tccgatattc gtggaacgaa tcgcgcaata ttttttttct tcgagcttac tagtactaat
    17101 ccggctccgc cggatatgta ctataaaaaa aaaaaatccc gcaagctctg gtggcgtgcc
    17161 tcacacttcg ttaggaagag ctcgctgatg aggcgaagcc tactccggac tattgaatag
    17221 gggaggggct atcttgcctc ctatatctat atcctgtcga ttaatgggta gatcataaat
    17281 ttttggtatt tacagtcggt gttcgaatca ccgcaggata attttatctt aatattagta
    17341 gcgaagcgcg aagcgcgaag cgcgaagcat atccttcgaa ttttttttta tctaatccca
    17401 acgaagtggg gatattcgac gagcccccta acgaagtgtg aggcacgcca cccatccttc
    17461 ggagggagag taggctgatt ccttagctcg cggatttttt cctgtatttc atatccctta
    17521 cgggatcaga aattagtggc tggctgattt cgaagaaata tgccctgatc ccgtagggat
    17581 aagcacagaa aaaaatatcc cagagggggc attgttctgg aataggggga gcttgcgtag
    17641 tgcttacact tcgttaggag tacgctccgc taaaaaaaga aataaattta ttttttttta
    17701 ctccgggagt atttcatagc aagctcctgc taactaaagc aactaaagct agatttatta
    17761 aggtagacat aactcaatcg gtagagtggt tatttgtggt gtaacttgtt ctcggttcga
    17821 tcccgagtgt ttaccctagg agctgtctct atccatatag ccagcatata taagctaaag
    17881 ctagaattag tgcgctagct tgccctcttt gttcagggga acgaaattcc ttctatagta
    17941 ggctaaagct ttagcttgcg agagtaagaa agttcgaggc ttcgcctatc cgacccctga
    18001 atcagtagcc ttcgcctagc cttcgcctag ccttcgccta gccttcgcta gcggagcgta
    18061 ctctccataa gaatgccacc aaagggggca ttcttctagg aggaagattc ttccatattt
    18121 cttcgaaatt agtatgctcc gctagaaaat acagcaataa aaaaaaagaa ataaatttcg
    18181 aagaaatatg gagaagtcta tgtatttatt aggcggaggt tactgctctc gttccctctt
    18241 cgaaccataa cctcctctta ctcgcaagct cgtagtaata tgctattaag caagcctaag
    18301 tagtttaaat ggttaaaact ctaatttcat acgttagtaa tgagaattcg attttctcct
    18361 aaggctcgcc gtgaggccat ggttaagtct aattaactag caaaacactt aaaaaaaaaa
    18421 atgattatat tatcaataat actagtttta ctttcaaacg ccgtcaatat aagacgagat
    18481 atatcgatac tatttaatag gatagcgata ttaatattaa tttattgtat tttacatgat
    18541 atctcttctt tagctgttgt aactaaagga gtcggtttac atggtggttt attacttatg
    18601 acaaatatca cacaaatatt ccatattttt atctttttag ttagtatatt aatattacaa
    18661 ttaactagtt tttaccctag aaaagtatga gtgtcagaat attcttcttt aaaagattta
    18721 ttgttatata aatttattta ttataacaca aaaataataa ataaaatggg agaacatttt
    18781 aaaattattg aatatcctaa acaacaacaa cctgggaagt tgtttcaatt attaagggat
    18841 aaactgtcaa attccgggga agccctaaag cttttgatac caaatctggt tgaattatac
    18901 cgtggtggat gaactaatta ctcatgtatg gtaacaagtc aaaagattct tgaaaaagga
    18961 atgggtaatc gcggatctaa gtcaacagta tttgtgcgca agctatatac tgttgtaaaa
    19021 gagcaacgag tagacggcag ttgtaatggg ttagtaatta atccattgtt aaggtgtact
    19081 ctaagaggat tcgaaagaat atcctgatat ggaatcccat ctaatcaaat tctaatcaaa
    19141 cgctattata caactaatga ttcaaatact aatattgaat cagaaatatc tactattaat
    19201 aaagagagtt ttaaattaaa tccttgattt ataacaggat ttacagacgg agatggttca
    19261 ttcactattt ctacctctaa aaagaaatca ggtacaggtt gaaaaattca tcctacattt
    19321 actattgggt tggatataaa agatttagac attctaattc aatttaaagc ttactttaat
    19381 gctggtaaaa tctacaaaag taaaagagga ataatctatt atacaatagg ttcaactaaa
    19441 gatttactaa aacatgtttt acctcatttt gataagtatc ctttatcatc tcttaagttg
    19501 aaggactact tagtatttaa gagaatactt cttcttatgc agaaagggga acatcaatct
    19561 ttatctggtt tgttcaaaat cttctctgaa agagctaatt taaataaggg attacctaag
    19621 gtcgtagaag aagaatatcc tgatttaaaa cctgcagtga ttccagaact taaaatagcc
    19681 cctacgataa accctgactg attagctgga tttataacag ctgaagcatc tttctttatt
    19741 tctatctatc caagtaaaga tagaaaagta ggatatgcag tgagtctagt atttagttta
    19801 agtcaacatg ctaaagattt agatttacta aaaagaattg cggattcttt agagtgtgga
    19861 atagtaagaa aacataaatc tcgtgaagca gtcgaattag ttattactaa gtcagaggac
    19921 ataaatcaaa aattgacacc tcttttatct aaacatactc tatcaggagt aaagttatta
    19981 gatttcgaga gatttaaaaa agcctctatt ttaataaata gtaaagcaca tttaacatct
    20041 gaaggtatta aattaataaa agatattaaa gatacaatgt ataatagagg actgtagatt
    20101 atcttattaa tttcactagg ttatgggtac tggctataat ctgtaccctg acggtgggtt
    20161 taagataatc gattagaatt tgtatgataa atccataatt atcgttaatt atactatttg
    20221 taattacagg tgcagtatta ttaatgtcaa ctaatgattt agtatctatt ttcctggcta
    20281 tagaattaca aagttatggt ctttatatat taagtactat atatagaaat tcagaactat
    20341 ctactacagg aggtttaata tactttttat taggaggatt aagctcatgt tttatcttat
    20401 taggaactag tttattatat gctaattcag gtactactaa cttagatggt ttatatatca
    20461 taactagtat aagtgatctt tctacaaatt tatgatatac accttattat attaatcttt
    20521 ctttagtaat atttacaata ggattcttat ttaaagtaag tgcagcacca ttccatttct
    20581 gatcacctga aaaaggactt agggaatcct tatcaacata cgttgggtgt aaactatcaa
    20641 attccaggga acccctaaag cttctggtac taagccatat atgaaaatgt atgagtggct
    20701 gaattaacta ctcaggtata gtaacaagcc agaagatgag tgaaaacaaa atgggcaatc
    20761 gtggatctaa gtcagtaata catgagacta aacagtcatg tattattgta aaagagcaac
    20821 gagtaaatgg tagttgatgc ggtattaata taccgcattt aagatatact ctagtgggct
    20881 tcggaagaag ttatcaagtt aaaacccttt ctaaccaaat tattcaaaga caattttatt
    20941 cttcggagtc taacctagat aatagccaac tgcgtcagga tccttgattt atctcgggat
    21001 tctctgacgc agaaggatgc tttatggttc tagtacgtaa atcaccaaaa agcaaactag
    21061 gatgacaaat agaggctaat ttcacaatta atcttcatgt aagagaccta gatcttttaa
    21121 aacttattca gagctttagc ttcgccagcc actactttgg agttggaaga ataggtaaag
    21181 aaagaaatgg ttgtcgtgat tttacaatag gttctttaga tcaaataata accaaagtaa
    21241 tacctcattt tgataaatat cctttaaaaa ctaataaata ttctgattat ttattattta
    21301 aacaagttgt tatgatgatg caacgtgggg aacatttaac agctgaaggt ttacaaaaaa
    21361 taataggtat tagagcttct ttaaatagag gattaacccc tttactatta gaagccttcc
    21421 ctaatactgt tgctttagta agaccattat taccaccact taaaaatgtc aaattagatc
    21481 cttaatgagt agctggtttt acgagtggtg atggttgttt taaagttagt attagagaat
    21541 ctaaattaca taaaagagga agtcgtgtag tattactttt tgtagtaact caacacatta
    21601 gagatgaatt attattgaaa agtttagtag atttctttgg gtgtgtaggc gaagcctcaa
    21661 aacttattct tataaagatt atattgagtt cagatgtcaa tcattcaaag ataattatga
    21721 aaagatttta ccttttttcg ataaataccc tatcgttggc gttaaatcta aggatttcaa
    21781 agattgagct aaagtagcta aaatgataca aacaaaagtt catttaacta acgaaggttt
    21841 cgatcagatt cgccaaataa gaacaggaat gaataaaggt agatatctaa aatagactac
    21901 tctggttcat gcagtatttt ttttcttata gtccttcgga ctcagcaggc tctaaaatta
    21961 cgagcttgct agtgctccga aggaagcact accctattat ataaagttgt tcttttcttt
    22021 aatttggacg ataaatttta cagtcgtcat gtggacgtat atgacgctat acctacaata
    22081 gtaacaacat tcgtggctat aatagccaaa atttctatat ttatattatt attacaatta
    22141 gtgtattata ctaacagtag tttttcagaa atgagttgaa catttatttt actaataagt
    22201 tcactattct cattaataat aggaactgtg gtaggtttaa ctcaatttag aattaaaaga
    22261 ttatttgctt atagtactat atctcacgta ggatttatac ttttagcatt aggtatatct
    22321 agtgttgaat ctactcaagc atttatattc tatttaacac aatattctat aagtaattta
    22381 aatgcatttg ttatattaat agctataggg ttctctttat attgttatat aagtgaaaac
    22441 aaagaacatg aagaattaat ggacaaaaac aattcacctg ccaagaggtc taggaaactt
    22501 ctatataggg tattatggcc aaactccggg gacgtcctaa agcttctggt accaagctgt
    22561 agtcgaaagg ctacaagtgg atcaattaat cactgatgta cggtaacaag ccataagata
    22621 atcgaaagag caatggatta ccgtggatct aagtcaacag tacgtgtgcg caagctatat
    22681 actgttgtaa aagagcaacg agtagacggt catagatgta ttaatttaat gcatttaagg
    22741 tatgctctaa tgggtttcga aagaaattat caaatcagaa tcctttctaa acaattaatt
    22801 atgccttcct tgagaagatc atatacttct ctatctgtaa atcctaattt gaaatctaca
    22861 gccaccggta ccctaaaccc tttattctta actggtttct ccgacgctga atctaatttt
    22921 actgtgagaa tatttaagag taatacagta aaagtagggt gatgtgtaca acctgtattc
    22981 caaatcgaat tacacaaaaa agatcttaat gtattagaaa aaatttcttc attcctaggg
    23041 gtaggtaaaa tttaccataa agaagaatct tctatatata tggtacaatc tttaagagat
    23101 atagatgtaa taataaacca ctttgaaaaa tatcctctct taaccaaaaa attggaggat
    23161 tttcaattgt tctctcaaat tgttacttta attcataaaa aagaacattt gactattaca
    23221 ggttgacata aaattatatc tcttagagct tctatgaata agggtctttc tacctttatg
    23281 aaaactacgt ttcctgatat tattccagct acaagaccaa gtcgttcaga cgaagagtta
    23341 ataaactcta agattgatcc ttattgaatg gcaggttttg tagcaggaga agggtgtttt
    23401 agtattagaa ttactaaatc gttaacttta aaaacaggat atcaagtaca attaaggttt
    23461 aatgtaactc aacattctat cgataaggta tttatgaata gcttagttgc cttctgaggt
    23521 tgtggtaaag tgtttttaag atttagagag aataaagtgg attttcaaat cctaaaatta
    23581 aaagatctga ccgataaagt tattccttta ttccaaagta tatctttaca aggtgtaaaa
    23641 tcaaaagatt ttgccgattt ttgtaaagca gttgatataa tgaaagtaaa gggccattta
    23701 actaacgaag gtttagatca aatacgtaga ttaaaagcag gtatgaatag aggtagagaa
    23761 taattttgtt atgcatagtc catatccccc ccacttcgtc gtagacgaag tctcgggatt
    23821 agtagccttc tgatgagtcg aaggctacta atcccaccga agggggggat atggactact
    23881 catcagcaag ctatatcccc ccttcggtgg gatagacgaa gtctcagcag gctaaggaat
    23941 aaaaaaaaat atattttttt ttatactaag caagctagcc ttcatagcaa gctcttctgt
    24001 gcttctgtgc gaagcataca gaaatatgca taactttatt aacttatgta taattatttg
    24061 taagataaat ctgaccgccg tgatacaatt agtaactcaa ctgaaaggat atttttatat
    24121 aaatcctttc ttagctataa gtttagctat tactatcttt tcatttgtag gagttcctcc
    24181 tttaatagga ttctttggaa aacaaatggt gttaagtgca gccttagata aaggtcttat
    24241 cttcttatct ttaatcgcaa tattaactag tgtaatagga ggagtttatt atttaggtat
    24301 agtaaaagaa atgttcttta gtttacctga atataaaata aatccattat tagaaactct
    24361 taccttaaga ggtaatgttg tagatgataa tcaaaaaata attaaacaat taaagtttaa
    24421 ctataaaaat atagctatat caagtccgat ttcttttgta atttctataa ttacacttgt
    24481 tattctatta tttttattta tgaacaaaga atgactaagc atgggtaaat aaaaaaatac
    24541 cattctctgt aatgaataaa ttaaaaagaa taactttatt attattccga attaggaata
    24601 cttcaacgcg ggggctcaga ctaatcctct tgaagtaaaa cagtgccgcc ttataggaag
    24661 tgattacagc ttctgaataa gattcgttac ctaagctagt ccttagtatt caaataatta
    24721 ataaataatc atgaaaaatt acaaatttaa cgagctcgcc gttttaagaa taaacttaga
    24781 taaactaaga tttttttcta cacataccgt tagaagtaga caagctgtaa acatagaaca
    24841 tatcaataat tatatttcaa atattaataa caatgacgac gaagtcgtac caataaatcc
    24901 ttgatttgtt acaggattta cggacgctga aggttctttt atgatccatt tagaaaagaa
    24961 taaggataaa tggagagtaa gacctacatt ccaaattaag ttagatataa gagatttatc
    25021 tttattggaa gaaataaaaa tatattttaa taatacaggt tcaatcaata cttctaacaa
    25081 ggaatgtgta tacaaagtaa gatctttaaa ggatatatct ataataatat ctcattttga
    25141 taagtataat ttaattacac aaaaaaaagc tgactttgag ttattcaaac taataattaa
    25201 taaattaaat agccaggaac atttaagtta tgaagtaggc gccacagttt tacaagaaat
    25261 tattagtatt cgtgcttcaa tgaacttagg tttatcatca tcagttaaag aagattttcc
    25321 acatattata ccggtaataa gacctttaat tgaaaatatg gtaatacctc atcctgagtg
    25381 gatggccgga tttgtatctg gagagggttc tttttctgtg tatactacat cagatgataa
    25441 atatgtgtca ttgagtttta gagtttctca gcataataaa gataaacaac tattgaaatc
    25501 tttcgtagat ttttttggtt gtggagggtt taattaccat aataaaggta ataaggctgt
    25561 aatttttgtt actagaaaat ttgaagatat taatgataag attattccat tatttaacga
    25621 atataaaatt aaaggtgtta aatataaaga ttttaaagac tgatccttag tagctaaaat
    25681 gatagaatca aaaagtcatt taactacgaa tggatataaa gaaatatgta aaataaaaga
    25741 aaatatgaac tcatatagaa agagttctgt aaattaaaat ttgtcctagc tttgctagaa
    25801 aatatgaatt gcccccttga taatacatta tgtattgcat tgaaaattgg ataaattgca
    25861 agaagattta ttagtataac cagctaatta aatatttgca gcgaagttta gtttaattaa
    25921 aactaaaacc gttcaacgac taatttaccc tattttttga ttattagagc tctagtgcat
    25981 atttcggctg agccgaaata tgcactagcc ttaattataa aaaaaaatcg taaaataaaa
    26041 tccaatatta ctttaagtaa gtaataatga catagtctga acaatataga aatatattga
    26101 aatattaata agtcgggacg atagcttcgc cccttcttat taataattaa caatcttgac
    26161 catattggta caaattttat ttaataatta aatgagtagt gtaacttttc tttttgtttt
    26221 tgttactatt ttaacaatag tttttttact tcttaatttc atacttgccc ctcataaccc
    26281 taaaaattgt atcgggaaat caataaattg gggaaaactg ccaaattccg gggaacccct
    26341 aaagcttctg gtactaagcc atatatgaaa atgtatgagt ggctgaatta attactcagg
    26401 tatagtaaca agccagaaga tgagtgaaaa caaaatgggc gatcgtggat ctaagtcagt
    26461 aatacatgag actaaacagt catgtattat tgtaaaagag caacgagtag acggtagttg
    26521 taatgcgggt aaatccgcat tattaaagtg tactctagtg gacttcaaaa gaagttatca
    26581 gatcaaaatc ccttctaacc ctataatttt aacaagaaat ttttctacac tagtaggtga
    26641 gctagcttcg ctagaacaaa gttccctccc ccctaaatta gatccttcat acgttactgg
    26701 atttacagat ggtgaaggtt cttttatatt aacaataata aaagataaca aatataaatt
    26761 aggttgacgt gtagcatgta gatttgtaat aagcttacat aaaaaagatt tagtgttatt
    26821 aaatagttta aaaaactttt ttaacactgg tagtgtcttt cttatgggta aaggtgctgc
    26881 acagtatcgt gttgaatctt taacaggttt atctattata attaaccatt ttgatagata
    26941 tcctttaaat actaaaaaac aagcagatta catgttattt aagctagctt ataatttaat
    27001 tataaacaaa agtcatctta cggaaaaagg attatcagaa cttgtttctt taaaagctgt
    27061 tatgaataac ggtttaaagg atgaattaaa aattgcttat cctaacatca ctcctgtatt
    27121 aagacctgaa attccattat ctcttaatat agatcctctt tgattagcag gatttacaga
    27181 cgccgaaggt tgttttagtg ttgtagtatt taaatctaaa acatctaaaa tcggagaagc
    27241 ggtaaaatta agttttatta taactcaaag tgttagagat gagtttttaa taaaaagtct
    27301 aattgaatat ttaggatgtg gttatacaag tttagatggt agaggtgcaa ttgattttaa
    27361 agtatctgat ttttctagtc taaaaaatat tattattcca ttttatgata aatattacat
    27421 acatggtaat aaaagtttag attttaaaga ttttagtaga gttgtaacac tgatggaaaa
    27481 taaaaaacat ttaaccaaac aaggactaga tgaaataaaa aaaatccgta atgcaatgaa
    27541 tacaaataga tagagcttgc gtagtccccc ttcggcggag aagtctcttc gtgtattcca
    27601 tatccctttg gttagacgaa gtctcagcga gctaaggaat cagcaagctc cgaatattaa
    27661 ttataagcac acacgcacta aattcatatg ttaaaattat aggtaagaga aatttgattt
    27721 aaacgtatca agaaaaatat agtatttttg aatgtggttt tcatagtttc cttggtcaaa
    27781 atagaactca attcggtgtt aaattcttca tatttgcatt agtttatctt cttctagatt
    27841 tagaaatatt agtaatatat ccatatggta taagcgttta tgaaaatggt atttatggat
    27901 taatagtagt gctaattttt attggtataa ttacagcagg atttgtattt gaattaggta
    27961 aaaatgcatt gaaaatagat agtagacaat ccaataatta tttttataaa tcaaaaaaat
    28021 ttattaatat gtttactgaa cataagtagt attccagtag acggctatcc gaccgagctt
    28081 gcgagcttgc cccttcgtga aacgagtagt cctccttagc ctgcgtaccc gagacttcgt
    28141 ctgtatttca tatcccttac gggatcagaa attagacgaa gtgggtccgc ctgggatacg
    28201 acgagtacac ttcgttaggg gactattaaa aagtataaaa gtatgaaagc gtgaacgggg
    28261 tataggcgaa gcctcgaact ttgttccagg cgcaagcttc gctagataaa aaaaaatacc
    28321 cacacgcaca cttgttaaac tattacatat actaacctcc accctaatag cctccttaat
    28381 atattaattt gtgaagttta atagtgagcg cgatcgatat cacctacatt tcattaggga
    28441 atcaggaggc tcgagccccg gggggggcaa ctcgatataa acttctaaca ggacgatagt
    28501 agcttcgcta gggaaaaata ataagagtag taggcatatt tctccgaaat catgagtccg
    28561 aaggactact actgcctatt cttatttttt tttacgagta tttcctccga aggatggaaa
    28621 tcgcgccgaa gggggtcgct atttaaggat acttaatagt ccggtccatt aagagttatt
    28681 ttaaaaataa actaaaacct tttactatgt atatcaatag accccgatgt tagatttagt
    28741 aaccattatg gttgaagcct caaagcttat tggagccggt ttagcaacta taggtctagc
    28801 gggggctgga gtaggaatag gtgtagtgtt tgggtgttta attataggtg tggctagaaa
    28861 tccttcttta aaaaatcaat tattttcata ctctatatta gggtttgctt tctcagaagc
    28921 aactgcgtag aggcaaatag cgcagtataa agagggtgaa ttgcaaagag gacataatat
    28981 ttattatgta aatttgcagc gaagtttaat ataatacaat aatatatatt aaaaccgttc
    29041 aacgactagt agatgagtaa agtattaaca ataattctac gatcagcgcc ctcatatttt
    29101 atattataaa atataagaca tagtctagat aagagagaaa tctcttaata tttaaagtat
    29161 atatggcttt ttatttaatc ttaaaattca attttatatg tagaaaaatc tcgactaaaa
    29221 ttaataacac cacatttaat tcgccaagta gtcaaaatcc tattaaaacg tattatgacc
    29281 ctttaaatga aagagaaata atacgtaaag ataataatgg gaaaatcggg gtatatgttt
    29341 gacaaaataa aatcaataac aaaatgtatg taggtagtgg tgatccttta tatttaagat
    29401 taagtgatta ttatcaactt tgatatctta aacataaaga taatctttat atagttagat
    29461 ctctaaataa gtattctatg agtagtttta tattacatat tatggagtat agtgattcag
    29521 ataatgttat taaatgtgaa caaaaatgaa tcgatatttt aaaacctgaa tataatttaa
    29581 cacctttagc gggtagtact aaaggattta aacatagttt agaggctaaa gataaaatga
    29641 gaatagctgc tacaggtaga aagcatacag atgaagttaa agatcttatg agtaaaaatc
    29701 gtcaaggttt aaacaatagt ttttataata aaacacatac acccgagact atagagaaat
    29761 taagaaatat agctcaaaat agaactcatc ttcctgttaa agggttagat gtagaaataa
    29821 cagatattga aactaaaatt actactactt atagtagtgt aagagaagca gctagttact
    29881 taaactcgga tattaaaaca ttattaagaa gagaaaaatc tcagttaata aaaggtacca
    29941 ataagccata taaaaataaa tatattatta ccataataag aggtaataat taaaaaaaaa
    30001 gtatttgctt taatgatggc tttattatta ttatatgttg tataataata tttttatagc
    30061 ggagcgtgtg tatttttttc gagcttacta gtactaatac cctaattccc taacgaagtg
    30121 tatccctaca cttcgttagg gaataggata cacttcgtta ggaatacaca aattcagaag
    30181 gctaaagagg aaaaaaaaat tttttagtct tagctagctt ggactaatta ttttacccct
    30241 tcccccctcg tggggggggg gtgagctctc gttcacgaga gcttactcct ccccctctta
    30301 gggttttata tttctagcta tagcgaggag cttcgttcct cgctatagct atataaagct
    30361 aaaagctaaa gctagctata taacaggcgg caattctatt atacttatac tacagcaact
    30421 gctgtacctt tgcatggctg gctgtatata gccagcagct gctatataac taattacaag
    30481 tattgcttat ataagcagca ggtcggctat aagctgtata tatagacata taattagaaa
    30541 ttttatatta aaaatttata tatgaaacat ttatttaata catttattaa ttttgatgca
    30601 cctatgcctt gaggtatata tttccaagac agtgcgacac ctcaaatgga gggattagtg
    30661 gaacttcatg attatcgtga ataagagcca aattccgggg acaccctaaa gctcctaata
    30721 ccaagctata gccaaaaggc tataagtggc tgaactaatc actcgggtat ggtaataagt
    30781 taggcagatt ctagctatag aaatgggcaa tcgcggatct aagtcagtaa taaaattact
    30841 gtaaaagagc aacgagtaga tggttcttct atgcctgtgt acccaggtat ggtaaggtgt
    30901 actctagtcg ccaggaaact ggtttttggg agaaaaaact tgactttatt tttacgttat
    30961 gacaaatagt tcataataat aaatttagat cataaaaacg tggagccctc aataagatta
    31021 ataatctatt gatctcgatc taataaacag ttaaacatag ggagtagctt agtaggaata
    31081 ccaccctaag cagcctttgc acagtttaac ggattagata aatatatgga aaatccaagt
    31141 aataataaat caaagttaaa tccccactat gtcacaggtt tttcagatgg tgagtcttgt
    31201 tttcatctat ctatagggaa aaattccaag tataaaatag gttattatgt aaacccggga
    31261 tttactatag ttttacataa aaaagatgaa cttttattaa gaagtattca aagttttttt
    31321 ggaggaatag ggaatttaaa ggtactaccg aatatagtac aatatagagt tttttcatta
    31381 aaagacttag atattatact aaatcatttt gataattacc ccttaataac aaaaaaacat
    31441 acagattttc ttttatttaa agaagcatta gctttaataa aaaataaaga acacttaact
    31501 atagagggat ttaataaaat tatagcctta aaatcttcta tgaatttagg tttacctgaa
    31561 gtcttaaaag aatcattccc tgatatacta ggaagaaaaa tagaaccttt tgatctacct
    31621 tctgtattga acccttattg agtagcagga tttacagatg gtgagggttg tttttgaata
    31681 aaaactttaa aggcagtcgg cggagccgcg ccaaacaaag aaggattaag atcagttata
    31741 ggttttcaaa tctctcagca tagtagagac ctacctttaa tggagaaatt cattagtttt
    31801 tttgagtgtg gtagattaga acaaacaggg tcagcctata gcttagttgt tactaagtta
    31861 tctcttatca atgaaaagat aattcctttt tatatggctt accctattct aggctctaaa
    31921 tctgaagatt ttaaggattg atgtagagca gtacaattaa aaaaccacaa agctcactta
    31981 acaccacaag ggcttaaaga aatcttaaat ataaaatcta gtattaattc ttctagaaag
    32041 taaaactgtc tagcgagctc ctctttataa acctgcaaca tagtgggaaa acagtaaccc
    32101 aaaattaaag ttaatatatt atatatatat attcggataa tatcatgtac tatttagttt
    32161 taattttatt tgctgtagga tgaatattat tttctataat gaaaaatttt gcatcaacta
    32221 aaacacaaat atcacataaa tacttaaatc acggtagaga tgtgccgact caaaagtgtt
    32281 ttaagttaga gctagcgccc tccatatata aattttttta taatcaccgg tcttacagta
    32341 caacatcctc ttcccctatt agtagcgtaa agttttacga agatgctttt tcaatgagaa
    32401 aattaattat taaggataat aaagataaat caggaattta taaatgaacc aataaaataa
    32461 cgaaagatat atacattgga caatctataa gtttagctaa aagatttatt agatatttta
    32521 accttagtta tttaaaaaat agagaaactc ttgtaataag tagagcttta attaaatatg
    32581 ggtattctaa tttttcactt gagatattag aatattgcga tatagctaat ttaacagaaa
    32641 gagaacaata ctacatggat aaattaaatc caagatataa tactttaaaa atagctggtt
    32701 cttcatcagg ccataagctt agtgaagaga ctaagacaaa aattagtaaa tctttaaaag
    32761 gagtctatat tcaagaaaaa tcagctttat atggccgtac tcatacagaa gaaactaaag
    32821 ctcttatgtc ttcaaacaat tctaatgaaa ataacccatt ttttggtaaa actcattcgt
    32881 tagaaactaa agagttaatg agacaaaagg ctttaggtag aaagcattct gaagaaactc
    32941 tattaaaaat gagtactagt agaggtcatc ttgtctatat acatgaaaaa tgtgattcag
    33001 aaggatttaa attaataggt agttttgttt caatcagaaa agcagctaaa tttttagata
    33061 ttagtgctaa tactgtaaga ctttatataa attcaggtga aatatttaaa gatagatata
    33121 aatttactgg agagcgttaa acttaaaaaa aactatgagt aaaattccac tatatgctgg
    33181 aaactcctaa agcttttagg tactataaag atgacgaaga tatgctttat cagtgataac
    33241 cctaaaggat gtacaatgga ttatcagcag gaaaccacca aatataggca gagcgagctt
    33301 gttatgaaag accgccctat atttcagtag gatccttaga gactaaacgt ggaaacctta
    33361 tataaatata aggtaagata tagtccagtt aagtatgaaa gtacttaaga atcgacatta
    33421 atcgaattaa tatgaactat cactcctgca gttatattaa tattaatagc tttcccttct
    33481 ttcaaattat tatatttaat ggatgaagtt aatgaccctt ctatgactat tttagctgag
    33541 gggcaccaat gatattgatc atatcagtac ccagatttca tagattcaaa tgaagaattt
    33601 atagaatttg attcttatat agtaccagat tctgatttag aagatggagg attaagaatg
    33661 ttagaggttg ataacagagt aatagttcct gaattaacac atataagatt tgtaataaca
    33721 tctggtgatg ttattcattc ttttgcttgt ccatctttag gtataaaatg tgatgcttac
    33781 ccaggtagat taaaccaagt atcagttttc ataaatagag aaggagtatt ctatggtctt
    33841 taatacatgg ccaaaactgt agtgaaccta tggttataaa tcatcaaatt gcgggaacac
    33901 cctaaagaaa tcttaaccaa gtaagtatgg taacataact tatggcacag gcaatgactc
    33961 gtggtacggt aaaatcaaga tttattattc aatgggcaat ccgcagccaa gtaccaattg
    34021 tagaagtaag cttttatttg gtatgcagtt catcgactag atggtggttg gtattattag
    34081 tattaataat gcttaagata tagtcagacc ctacccgaaa gggtacagaa aagtatgagt
    34141 cttttaccgt attttttgtt aattagatat aatagaggtt attatattta gggaccctac
    34201 aatagtttgc taaacttatt tttaatgtaa gcgcttaaag gtgatataaa tcacttattt
    34261 tccataaact gttgtaacat tgcatggtac aactagtaga agtgttttta ataatcactt
    34321 gttatctgat aagcgtatag gactaagtac tatagcagct ttacctttaa caagacattt
    34381 tagttcaatc agatctttag tcaataattc tgaagcttta gcttcagatc atattaatag
    34441 tggaaaacct actactttat ccgtaattaa taaagtatta ctcaatcaaa atttagtagt
    34501 tactgactct aaattaaaag aattattaaa agttgaaggt gtagaaatag aacttcctat
    34561 atctacaccg aagggtaagg agcttttagc tgaattaaca ggtaaatcta agtataaagg
    34621 tttctctggt gtatatatgt ttatacataa aaatacaggt gataaatatg taggttcatc
    34681 caacctacta agacgtagaa tggactacta ttttaacgga gattatcctt tagcaggtaa
    34741 atttttacct ttactatata aagaaggact agaagctttt aaattaagaa tatttaagtt
    34801 agatagtaat aaatttagca gtcaagacgc tttaatatta gaacaatttt atttattaga
    34861 taaagaattt aacctaaata cattaagagt tgttaacgct ggatcttcaa aaggtgatcc
    34921 tgtatatgtt tatgatctaa cttgcagtat tctttattat cacgctaaat ctagaattga
    34981 attaaaaaga gtattaaata tacacactga aactagtaaa aagtatgtag attctaaatt
    35041 accttatctt aataagttct tattattaag ctatcctata cctacagctt taactagcga
    35101 tatttcttta gaagaattat taggtataat gcaagatgaa agaaaagata cttataagtt
    35161 aggtactcgt acaagtattc cagtagaatt agagattaaa gaaggaaata catttgtgag
    35221 cgaagcttcc aaaggtcata ctttaaaatt tgattcttta acttcttgta tggaatattt
    35281 aagaggatta ggattaataa ttaaaagaga cactctaact aaatacataa aaattgaaaa
    35341 agtgtttcat aatttcttat gtaaatactc tgataaaact ttacctaaaa actttgacga
    35401 aataggatta ataattgatg aatataaaaa gttaaaagta gatacagatt cattaataat
    35461 taatagaaaa aataaaccta tattagttaa aggaggcgcg aagctccata tggataaaga
    35521 atttgacagt ataactgagg caattaaaca ctttgataat ttaaacataa aattagatag
    35581 caaaacttta tatcttcgtt taaaagacgg aaaaatatat aaagattatt attttactta
    35641 taaataatga taagttcaat ataatcttta ctaacattaa aaaattagta gggaatcgca
    35701 atgttcagaa atatgtggaa ttcttcacag ttcaatgcct atagttatag aatctgtaaa
    35761 tatagataaa tttgtgcatt gactatattc agtttaatag tgcgagtgtc gcaaacggcg
    35821 aactaggatt gccctattcc ctattcccgg ctacgccggg aataagcaag ctctaaaata
    35881 aagttcttta tttttttgat tgctggattt tagagcctgc tgattcccgc cttcggcggg
    35941 aataagtatt gcgccgacct ataccaggcg caagctcgaa aaaaaatatc cgtaggaata
    36001 gtctacgcgc aagcttttcg ctatggagaa gggctagctt cgctagagaa tacgtggccc
    36061 cttctttatt ttttttttat ttatcgctag ctgaagcttc tctgctccta cggagagctt
    36121 gcttattcgt gaaacgaata ttcggagaaa attagcaagc gaccccgtgc ttaaatttgg
    36181 aggagctagc cgatttcttc aaaaccggca agctagcgct acttattaaa aaaagggata
    36241 ttagtttaat ggtagaacaa gatggtacgg tcatcttgat tgtagttcaa gtctacaata
    36301 tccttagtat agttataggt aatttggagg cgcatattta agtgtagcat attcccgagc
    36361 tcgctagtgc taatttcgaa gaaatatgca ctactcccta ttcgaggggt attttttttt
    36421 cttcgatata ggcgcaagcg accccttact cggggaaaaa aatcgcgcaa gcatatccat
    36481 atccctccgg gtacgcaggc taagggtagc gctaactcta gcaataaaaa aaaataaata
    36541 gagagcttgc tatgaaatac accacgctac ttattttaaa tcaaaaggat attagtttaa
    36601 tggtaaaact agatgtttcg gccatcttga ttgcagttca agtctgcaat atccttagta
    36661 caattatagg taattttgtt tatcaatagt tatacttata attatgggtt tgcagttcat
    36721 cgactaaatg gaggttggta aataattact agtcctacgg accagcaagc tctaattatt
    36781 tgcttaagat atagtcaggc ataacttaaa ggttatggaa tatccccagc ccacctaagg
    36841 gaattaaatt cctatggtaa aggggagaaa acgaagagga agtattgcgt atctggtctg
    36901 tatacctgga acgtttagag atacgcatta ttttataatg tatatcttaa ggggtagaat
    36961 ttaaaggtaa aacttgatga ctataatatc ataaaagttg tagttcaatt ctacaatacc
    37021 tctagtctaa tttaattatt atactaatag agccataaat tatggttccc gaacaatttg
    37081 ttatattaaa taaaaatatg agtttaacct tattactttt tttaatagga atcttaggat
    37141 tcgtatttaa tagaaaaaat ttgatactta tgcttatttc tatagaaata atgctattat
    37201 ctataacatt cctaatattg gtaagttctg ttaatatcga tgatataata ggacaaacgt
    37261 atgccattta cattattgtc gttgccggtg cagaatctgc gatcggttta gctattctag
    37321 tagcttttta tagattagct tcacattatg ctccaggtag tattaatagg gcttcaactt
    37381 ctaatattca atcactcaac agagtttcag acttaagaaa ggtaaattct tatcctttca
    37441 aagttcccgg tacttttatt agaaattact ctactacaag agtaatgagc ttacatcctt
    37501 gatttgtcac aggtttcaca gatgctgaag gttgtttttg aataggtgta agaaatgatc
    37561 ctagaaataa aacaggatga tgtgttcaag cttttttcca gattgcatta cataaaaaag
    37621 atgtagcact cttaaacaac atacaaagtt atttcggtgg aattggtact gtggctgtga
    37681 gaggtgacag atgttatttt atagtaagtt ctttaaaaca aattataaaa gttattatcc
    37741 ctcactttga cgctcatcct ttaatcacaa ataaattggt agattataga ttatgaaaat
    37801 ctattatttc tataatggaa gctaaaagac atttaactgt ggaagggtta aatgaaataa
    37861 taagaatgaa atcatcctta aatttaggtt tatctgatga gatccaggac gcttttgcag
    37921 aaactctttc tactaatcca aaccaagaaa ggtcatggaa ccctgcagaa tctataccac
    37981 atggaatgtg aatggctgga tttacatcag gggagggctc tttctttgtt aatatattca
    38041 aatcaactca tcacagggtg ggatatcagg taagattagg gtttgaaata gctcaacata
    38101 ttagggatga attaactatg gcaactttta cttctttctt taactgcggt atcataagta
    38161 gatactcaga agatatggta aagtatagat gtactaaatt ttcagatcta aacaccctaa
    38221 ttatcccttt ctttaaggaa tacttaccgt taggtaataa attgttagac ttcgaagatt
    38281 ttggtcaagt tgctttatta ttagagaata aagcacattt aactgaagaa ggtctaaata
    38341 gtatccgtaa aataaaagcg gtggcgtgcc tcatgaatag tttacgtaag tagaaatttg
    38401 ttatttcaga gctcgcgccc cccccttcgg cgggatcaga aattagcaag ctaccaccgg
    38461 agagtttgct atgaagaggt tcgcccccca cagtaagggt cggagccaac aaagttccga
    38521 cccttcctgt tggctaacct tatcactaaa ctctttagga agggtctatt tcagagctcg
    38581 cgcccccccc ttcggcggga tcagaaatta gcaagctagc cattaaataa atattcctta
    38641 gttaatttga ataaggtaag gaataagtta agctaatccc acggtgtttt gtgagttaat
    38701 gtaagttatt tgatttgaat tatagtagta cttgagttat ttattaagag gtagaagcct
    38761 aaaataatta aaccaaatag aataaaacct tgatctaaaa aggggaaacg aactttcctc
    38821 tagtctttgc taatcccaaa ggcgaaacct tcaaattgcg ggaagcacct aaaactattt
    38881 caaccaaacc atcatggtaa catagatggt ggcacaggta atgactcgtg gtatggtaaa
    38941 atcgaaatag aaaacagtta acgagctagc gccataaata attgtttaag gttaatctgc
    39001 agccaagcac cttttacaac ataaataaac ttaaggtgtg cagttcatcg actaaacgta
    39061 ggttggtaaa taatatccag caagggccgg ttaattaaaa ggagattttt ttcgtaataa
    39121 tctattttta actaggtttt tatttaaatg taatcttaag atatattatt aaataaactc
    39181 tgaattaata tttctccgaa atcacgcggg ctggtggaca aagttaggtt cagcagctga
    39241 agtggaatat tatttgctta agatatagtc aaccgcttaa tatgcttatt tatacataaa
    39301 tataaaaaaa catattaagt ctagaagagg aagtattaga atagaatata aataatgtat
    39361 ttaagtataa ttatattacc tttattagga tctatagtgt ccggtttttt tggtagaaaa
    39421 gtcggtgtta caggtagccg tattttaggt tgtttaagta taatgataac aacaatatta
    39481 gctattatta gctttttcga agtaggattt aataataatc cggtttcaat taatttattt
    39541 aaatgattag ataacgaatc atttaatatg gtatgaaact ttcaatttga tagtttaaca
    39601 gtatcaatgt taatacctgt attaataatc agttctttag ttcattttta ttcaatagga
    39661 tatatgagct cagatcctca caatcaaaga ttctttagtt atttaagttt attcactttt
    39721 atgatgataa tactagtaac aggtaataat tatttagtta tgttcgtagg atgagaaggt
    39781 gtaggtgttt gttcatatct attagttagt ttttgattca ctagaatagc ggctaatcaa
    39841 agttctcttt cagctttctt aactaataga gttggagatg ctttcttaat gataggtatg
    39901 tttatcttat tatgaacttt aggaactcta gattatagta ctgtattctc attagctcct
    39961 tatataaatg aaaatattac tacaattata ggaatatgtt tacttatagg tgcaatggct
    40021 aaaagttcac aagtaggttt acatatatga ttgcccatgg ctatggaggg tttggtaaca
    40081 ggggctctcc ttaaatttca ctatatgcgg ggacatccgt taacattaaa gtccaccagt
    40141 tactttgtag ccattggaaa aatctttaat gtaggacaat ccgcaggaaa cctgtataat
    40201 atacagggat cctcagagac tatacgtgaa acgattaaaa tagataatac atttaaatga
    40261 tgattaatag gatttgctga aggagacggt tattttggtg tagataagaa aggttattta
    40321 acttttaaag ttacacaatc tactacagat tgccaagtac tattctttat aaaaaaaagt
    40381 ctagggtttg gaagtgtatc tttacaaagt aaatcaagta agactcatca atatagagtt
    40441 agagataaaa ataatcttat taagattata aatatattta acggtaacct tataactaag
    40501 gctaaaatag ctcaatttaa attatttcta gaagctttta ataataaata taatactgat
    40561 attacattca tagaatgtaa taaaaaagtt actctggata atgcttgact ttcaggattt
    40621 acggatggtg aaggctgttt tacagcttca gcctatttaa gtaaagccac aaataaacat
    40681 attgtaacgg tgagatacgt tatatctcaa aaaaacgata tagaatttag tcaatactta
    40741 gctgagttaa taaacggtta tataacttat ataaagagtt atgatgggta taataccgta
    40801 gttaaccaca gtaagttaaa cattattcta aattatatta aaagttaccc tttgaagact
    40861 aagaaacatg tttcttactt aagatgattg aaagtttatg agctagtaaa agataaacat
    40921 catcataatc cagagggtat agaaattatt aaatccttaa taaaattaat taataaataa
    40981 atgtataaaa taatcgaaga tatagtccga acaatgatgt aaatcattga gtattcgtgt
    41041 cgtatttgta catatttgta tataacatga atcaacatat ttgcctactc cggtatctgc
    41101 tttaatacac gcagctacaa tggttacagc aggagtgtac ttattaatac gttcatcccc
    41161 tttgattgaa tatagtgcag tggtattggc aatatgttta tgattaggtg caactacaac
    41221 tgtgtttagc tctcttattg gattatttca acaagatata aaaaaaatta tagcttattc
    41281 taccatgagt caattaggta tgatggtaat agctataggt ttatcttctt ataatgtagc
    41341 aatatttcat ttaataaatc atgccttcta taaaggatta ttattcttag gggcaggagc
    41401 agttatacac gcagtagtag acaatcaaga tttaagaaaa tacgggggat taatatcttt
    41461 cctaccttta acctattctg tgatattaat cgctagtctt agtttagtcg ctttcccttt
    41521 tatgacagga ttttatagta aagattttat attagaatct gcttatggtc aatatcattt
    41581 tagtagtatt gatgtatatg ttatagcagt aataggtgct atatttacta cattatattc
    41641 agttaaagtt atatacttaa ctttcttaac taatcctaat ggaccagtta attattatag
    41701 aaatgctcat gaaagtgata tatttatcag tttaccttta gtggtattag cgatattctc
    41761 tatatatttt ggatatatca ctagagatat tttcatagga ttaggttcag ggttctttgt
    41821 agacaatagt atatttattc accctgttca tgaaataatg attgacactg aatttggtgt
    41881 acctactata tttaaattaa ttccttttat ccttactgta tctttctctg cattagcaat
    41941 aatatattct gaatttatgc caaatataat atcgaacttt aaattatcta atttaggata
    42001 ttatatttat ggtttcttca atcaacgttt cttagttgaa ttcttttata ataaatatat
    42061 tgttaattca gttttagaaa taggaggtca aactacaaaa gttttagata aaggtagtat
    42121 tgaatcaata ggtccttatg ggtttggtgt tattttaact aaagctagta aaataatttc
    42181 tagcttaagt aacggagttg ttactaatta cgctctttat attttaatag gaatttgctt
    42241 ctacttatct atttttactt ttgtacaggt agtagatgac gtagtaaatt ctattacaat
    42301 agcaagctta gtaattctta tgttacataa agatcgttct ttaatttcta actagggcgc
    42361 ttctaatccg aaggttatgt agtagtattt ttttcgagct tgcgcctggc ataggtcggc
    42421 gcaatactta ttcccgccga aggcgggaat cagcaggctc taaaattact gcgcactagc
    42481 catctccgaa atagatagag gggacgagct atatttcttc gaaatcagcc gtccctgcct
    42541 taatttatta attaaggcgc tagctcgtaa gaagagcttg cggattttcg cggctcctaa
    42601 cgaagtgtac tatgaaatac tacacttcgt taggagaaaa tattaatata tttcttaact
    42661 agggctataa ccttttatag atgaacctaa cctgcactac tagacgaagt ctcttcctag
    42721 aaaatacagt cggccttatt tctgtgttac gagtaaggga tagtgctgta gtgcatatct
    42781 atattccctc cgaaggatgg aaatcgggga ggagtaatat ccctcccttc ggagggatcc
    42841 gcaagctcta aaataaagtt atttatttat tttagagctt gctgattcgt gaaacgaatc
    42901 gcgccgcgcc tggattagca ctagcactag ctcttttttt actcgcaatg ctggcccgcc
    42961 tttaagcgta tatattaaag gtaagctatc tatattagga taggagtgca tgtttgcttg
    43021 cttgcttacg gtataacgta ttgcaagtaa gcattagtag tatattaaag ggttaataac
    43081 cctaaatctc attagcttta ataggatagc ataattttag ttcgactcta aaatgagaaa
    43141 aaaaaaggag ggtatctttt taccaatgat tatatttctc agtaacgaga ggtatgggta
    43201 aaaaaaccga tgagaaactt acacgttatg agagaagacc tgttgacgat atttgtatgg
    43261 atctcggatg gaccgggttg ataccttttt tttttgacca aaatttagac tagatatagc
    43321 acttaggaaa aaaaatattc tttattatta ccaaaagatt ttgacttaag ctctcaacat
    43381 tgagaagaga tcaacttttg gattatatca acttaatttc gatttagtag tccttctgat
    43441 ttttttctgt atgcttcgca cagaagcaca gaaaaaaata atcagcaagc tcctgtaaga
    43501 gaggacccca tagaatcctt atttataggc tgttacaact gcttcgccag aaatattcgt
    43561 tattttagaa ccaaagtcta taaagctatc attttagctt tagactatct tcatataata
    43621 ttgctacata tcaggtatta tattattaat gaatgaagaa ctttgtataa aatataaggc
    43681 tatttattca ggtatcttta tgggcgagat atcggtgatg tgagctccta gatagatttg
    43741 aattttagcg ctaaattagt ctatctatag acctaaaaag agttcctagc atagggttaa
    43801 atatggatag atgaagacgt taggactccg agctgaatac tcaagtgaac atacgcattt
    43861 ttatacactt tttcatgaaa ttattttttt gcaatagcaa tgttagctca aaactggggt
    43921 ttaaacctag tttttcaaga tttttttccg gttttacaag taaagaatta attgttaatt
    43981 ctgatataaa taatgtttta ctttatgatg gaaataattt taaagcagtt ttatttttac
    44041 cttcattagt agctttttga aatttaattg aagctatgaa aactgatagt ataaataata
    44101 atctgtcttt aattttagag tttaaggatt tttatcttag tcttactaat atccttaaac
    44161 aattagaacc aggtaaatat tcatttggag gcacgccact acttttatct aaaatcttta
    44221 gatgattatt gtttaactga atgttatact aagagtttag tagatacaaa ttgttgattt
    44281 agtattatgg gttctccagg ttattgccct tttcttaatg tttttgattc atatgatcca
    44341 aaggatttag tagtcctacg gactcagcaa gctatatatt tatcgagttg atagtacaga
    44401 aataacttat agacttaaaa aaatattaaa aagtgctaaa tgtcaaactc aaatagattt
    44461 aagtagagat actttattag ttataactaa agtcaatgat ataaataata aagaactaag
    44521 taaagaagag acatttaaaa ttaaaattcc tggtccgctt cgcacaaata ggtcatacta
    44581 aacgtttcta ctctactaca agaagagtag tggataaaac taataataat ttagaaccag
    44641 atactattaa cataaaggag agtaattctt taactttaaa caaatacgag gtaaatataa
    44701 aggatgctct agatcctatt ttaaacaata atgtgtttaa gtctaatgat atggttaaaa
    44761 taattttgaa caatttaatc aatatcatta aggaatatcc ctcccttcgg agggatcagc
    44821 cagctcccta ttaatgaaga tactcaatta aagatagaaa actatctttt taatcaatat
    44881 aaattcttat cagatagtaa agataaagtt aagatatctg gtatagatat tagtttattt
    44941 aataaagaat taaaagagta ttgtttttct aaacgtgatg atttttattt atatttagat
    45001 tcacttagag aaagcttaaa tttagaggca cgccacaaaa ttagtggcgt gctgatgagg
    45061 cgaagcctac tccggactac taaatagact agttaaacct gtagatattc ataactatta
    45121 tataagagaa gttttaaatg gtttagataa taaagaaatt ataaattata tcttctatgt
    45181 tttattttta attttaacat acaacggtat gattttagat agtgatgatg taaaagagga
    45241 tgaaaaaaca aagataggat taacatctat tagtatggac ttaggtaaat ttttatcaag
    45301 gcgcaagctc tagacttcgt ctctatatag taaagttata taaaaataga gataaggaaa
    45361 aattttcaca aggagcttgc tgtagtccag aagcctaata aaagttttaa agaagaattt
    45421 ttaagtctct ctgctagctt cgctagccct acttagcttt tagaagaggc gggctatatt
    45481 tcttcgaaat cagccagcct attaaagaaa caaaaatcga taaacctaag tctgatggag
    45541 gcgttacgct aagttgttat taatatagac gcaagctatc gatttagaat tagtaggagg
    45601 aggaaaatat agcaagtttg cgcatagact attcctacgg gagagcttgt gtattctgta
    45661 gccatcgaac ttcgtactgt accaggggtt tgaaagagtt cgctatgaat agttctgtaa
    45721 attatacagt ttaatgtata cctcttgctg tttacagtaa ggttacttaa aaaaaataaa
    45781 taaatatata ccctttctag gtagtagact attccatatc cctatttcct gagggataca
    45841 cttcgttagg tatcaggaat attttttttt tcgctcgcta taaaagtata tttatatacc
    45901 atatatatat aatttaaaaa tattatgaga atattaaaaa atcacccttt attaaaatta
    45961 gctaatggtt atttaataga cgcttcacaa cctagtaata taagttactt atgaaatttc
    46021 ggatctttat tattactttg tttagttata caaattgtaa ctggagttac tttagcaatg
    46081 cactacaacc cttcagtatt agaagcattt aattctgtag aacatattat gcgtgatgta
    46141 aacaatggat gattagtacg ttacttacat agtaacacag catcagcttt cttcttttta
    46201 gtcattattt gtgtagattt cgtctacttt tttttgtgta atcctttatt tacttcaaac
    46261 aaaccttgta taaaatacct tgctacaaaa gatgcaagat taaaaagtag taaagctcag
    46321 ctgcctttat ttgcactccg caaatatagc agagcactat cttctaaatc aggtatacat
    46381 aacatagtaa cttcttctca cagtaaaata ggagacatag catgtgaaac agcccccaca
    46441 cataaacctg aaaacttagc ctttctttca gatgaagagt ttggcgaatg attcagaggt
    46501 tttgtagatg cggagggttg tttttcaata caaactgtga agaatcactt caaatttatt
    46561 ttcacttttt gtctgcatat tgatgaaaca cctttaatta aatatatcat acaaagatta
    46621 ggtgtaggtg ctttctcttt aagagagagc tctgtaaatt ttactgtttc aagtaaggat
    46681 gcactactcg taatttttgg tgtattagac aaaagacccc taaatactag caaaaactta
    46741 aactacctag cctttagaca agcttacgat ctttattttt atcgtgaatc tgttaatatt
    46801 tcctcagaac tatctcaaga aattgtcacc cttaaagata aaatgaataa aaagagagta
    46861 gagtttaaac agtcgacaga tcataagata cacattactc cttactgatt gctagggttt
    46921 gtagaaggtg agggttattt ttccacgaat aaaacagatt acagcttaaa atttggtata
    46981 gggcaaactt cacaggaaat aatagtatta gaagctatac agaaatattt tttagcacta
    47041 ccaacagcta aaaattatgt ggaaagaaat aatactaacc tagttagctt agccacatat
    47101 aaccaagcta aaggtaggga ttataaggct atggcccaac tagttataac ccagaggtat
    47161 tttatatcta acgttattat accttttttt gacaagttaa cctggttaag taaaaaattt
    47221 aaggactatg ttgactgaaa gttaatttta gaccttataa accatggttg acattttacg
    47281 gaagaaggta aaaagttgat ctctttaatt acccaaggta tgaataatta tagattatct
    47341 aataacacta cctctgaaga ggatacttca cgagcagatg tgaaagaaag agcattaaaa
    47401 cttttatctt ctccttcaaa ttttgaagta caagcgaacg gtaaaatatt aataaaatcc
    47461 ttaggtactt atcttaaagg tagaggtaac gtaggggtta atgtcttaaa taccaaaggt
    47521 gaaatagtct ttaagtttaa ttctataaaa gattgtgctt tgtttttcaa tgtccatact
    47581 agaactataa atagaagatt agataagggt tctttggtgg agcacgataa ccaaaatctg
    47641 gtattccaac gtgatgttcg tttaccttaa tatcatgcca tcagtattaa agttatacaa
    47701 ataatataag taaataaagt aaatctaatt aaaactaggc caaaattcca ttatctttga
    47761 gagggagcaa taaaccaaca cctctagggc gtttatatat agcagttgtc attaaacgtg
    47821 ttaatattga tttattgcta cctgtttgtt cggctgcgga tttttttcta tagaaaaaaa
    47881 aataaagcaa gcggcagtag gcttcgcctc ataatggaaa taaaaataag agccttgaga
    47941 aagctcttaa ggctaaattg tggaagtgaa ccttctgcta taaaccatca aattgcggga
    48001 aacccctaaa gaaatttcaa ccaagtaagt atggtaacat aacttatggc acaggtaatg
    48061 actcgtggta cggtaaaatc gaaatttata tacgaaagtt aaatgggcaa tctgcagcca
    48121 agcatctact actaatactt agtaaggtgt gcagttcatc gactaaatgt tggttggcat
    48181 tatctatttg atagtgctta agatatagtc aaaccctact cgaaagagta cagaggtaat
    48241 aaagaattaa gttgactagc aaataaatag gcaagtatct ttacccctaa gctttggttc
    48301 ttatctttat tatcttttaa atgggtggta atccctacaa ctaaccatag attactgctt
    48361 agggagaagg atcctaactc agcctgtttt gtagtatttg cactacaaat ggtaaaagga
    48421 tagatttggt acttacacat aggaagaggt atatactacg catcttatag agcaccaaga
    48481 acattgacat gagtcatagg tacaataatc cttatcgtta tgatagtaac aggattcctg
    48541 ggttacctta caatagccca aaacgactat aataataata aaataacaac tacgacaacc
    48601 tttaacgata aaagatatta ttcaacatcg agaaataata aagaggagac ttcgttccca
    48661 cgtataaata agtttttatt agccaaaaat cttaatcctg tttttatcta tcataatcta
    48721 aatgaagatt cagttcgtaa aaatatagct aaagaaacta agggacttag tggtatttat
    48781 atgatcttaa ataaagaaac tttaagttat tatataggat cagcttctac agacagaatt
    48841 aactctagat tttcaaaaca tttaatatat ttaaatggta gtaaaatagt taaaaattca
    48901 gttaataaat atggtttaca taattttgtc tttattgtat tagaattatt ccctgaaata
    48961 gttaatcaag aaaataataa aaaattatta gatttagaag atttttatct aaaatctctt
    49021 ttacctgact ataatatatt aaccgaagca ggatctagct ttgggtataa acatactgaa
    49081 gttaatagaa taaagatgaa agctaattat agtgagaagg gtagagaaga aataggtagt
    49141 ttgaatagag gtaaaacttt atcttctgaa actatagaaa ctatgagaca atcagcttta
    49201 aatagaaaac ctttagacta tacagaacaa ggtgttttaa atatgaaaaa gaattctaag
    49261 cctattatag taaaagaatt aaataatact gtatatggcg aatttaatag tatagttgaa
    49321 gcagcagaag ctttaaattg ttcaactaaa actatacaaa gaacattaaa aagtcctagc
    49381 aaaagattaa aaagacgttg aatagttgat tatgttaaat aaggcgggct ccgaaggata
    49441 agctccctta aattattatt atagttgtag tcctgcaagt atatagtttt atgcaattta
    49501 tggaaagaaa taaaacttaa agcagagtaa cctgacaagg ttattgaaga aaccaaatcg
    49561 tttctttggc aatgctagtg aaaacgatca aagtatattt taatataaga gatcgtcggt
    49621 tattcatata atcgcgacag actgggtcac tggtgggtag ctgaaatgct gcttaatgca
    49681 cagtcgaggc ttatagtagt actttgtagc taatttaaat tagctacaaa gtactactaa
    49741 tagaatatac gaattcaaag ttattctaac tattattaac tttgtaaaat aaatttaact
    49801 tatttatggc ctgaatgaag gatttctagc cacacctata attaaacact caaacactac
    49861 acctattcct actccagccc ccgctagagc tatagttgct aaaccagctc caataagtta
    49921 acaacgatgg gttctaacca gccactatga tgatagaatt ttacgattta attataaata
    49981 tgggttatac acccgggata gaaactctca gaaatacaac tttttcaggt caggatttaa
    50041 aaagtgcatt ttgtgaagca ttaagttctc ataactataa tttaagacaa gcaaaaaaac
    50101 ttgttttaga tttatgtttt aatagggata ctgtaaggct aaatttttta ttaggatatc
    50161 gtgatgaagg ggtaatgaat tatatattgg agattgctaa taagcataga gagttttacc
    50221 cattaacccg aaaattaata aatcaatatt tatataatct aactgaagat attgcctatt
    50281 catatataga attttatcaa gataatgtag ttagatatct ttttctacca gatgaggcag
    50341 ataagtttat agctatggta agggaaagtc ctattctaaa gcatatatat tatgttgacg
    50401 cgggttctaa ggtaagaagt ccggggtttg gagtggcaaa gtctaatcta ctgctacaaa
    50461 gtgaagtatt taagtatgaa accgcagaaa tgttctctaa aatacgtaat cttggtagag
    50521 cagatatagg gcagatggat atgatagaaa taccatatga aggaaatgtc atgcgggcca
    50581 taagaaaaga tgaggcatga agagtattaa aggctgctaa ttttttataa taattatggg
    50641 ttagctttag cttgcttatt cttacagaaa aaaagtttaa gggggggcga gactttgtct
    50701 actgccgaag gatggagagg aataaaaaaa aatatatttt tttttatact aaacgaagtt
    50761 tcgccctcct tgtaataggt aagcttgtat gttttacctt atggacaaat gtcattatga
    50821 ggtgctacag ttattactaa tttaattagt gctgttccat gaattggaca agacatagtt
    50881 gagtcaacaa acactattat taatttatgt ttaggtatta ttactttatt tttaatgtac
    50941 ggcgcaatgc gaacttattt actatattta aaagtttata ctaaggaaac ttctttacct
    51001 accataggta ctatacataa gaatgctcta aaaaaaagta ataaaacttt aagattagat
    51061 aaacaagaat atatttcgat accttcatct tttttagctt ttttagctgg attaatagat
    51121 ggagacggat atattcaaat aagtaaaaca ccaaaaggat ttataactat gaaattagtt
    51181 atatcattac atttagaaga tatttctact ttagaatata tacattctgt tttaaaatta
    51241 ggtaagatta atatatataa agatttaaaa agccctactt gcaaattagt tattaataaa
    51301 actgatttac aagaagtatt atttccttta tttatttata ataatatatt tttcttaact
    51361 aatactagaa tagatcaatt taatttagct atgtatatat taagaaatga tataaaatta
    51421 caaagtgaaa tttcagaggt taagaatgta ccatttgttt ttgaaatacc taaaagtcca
    51481 gtagactata cattattacc tttttttaaa aattgaattg taggatttac atgttcagaa
    51541 ggttcttttt ttattaaaaa aaacaatgat ggttgttttc aattaaaaca aagaatacat
    51601 tctgatttat ttgaagcttt taaattgatt ttttctacaa atagaaaaat agatagtaca
    51661 aataactata atcaatttgg agttagttcc aaatcagatg tacaaaaagt tataaattat
    51721 ttttcatttt caggtttaca tcctttagtg ggattaaaat atatacaata tgaaaaatga
    51781 ttaaataatt tgcgtgcaag ttcacgttat agtaaattaa attaccctaa ataacctaaa
    51841 cataaattaa taattttaat gggctcctta aaaataataa ataattattt ttagaggcat
    51901 aatggggaaa attacaagga catttaataa ataaacaacc tccgttttat taaattattt
    51961 gtagcggaac ttaattcggt atataaggcg caagcttagg attaagagcg ttcaacgact
    52021 aatgagtgag ttataccaac aataagctca acacgataac ccctaaatct tcttaaagaa
    52081 gatttaagaa atagtctaaa tacatcttaa tagatgtaaa gtataaatta aatattctac
    52141 aaaaacaatc gtcatttgag gaggtttata tacagatgaa ccacattgcg gcgacgtaat
    52201 gttaaaaatt ctgcttaatg ctggaacatc tcccatctta ggatttgcat acgacttatt
    52261 cttgttattt ttaacaatta tttgcgtgaa aattgcaatg acatggagac aatcagcagg
    52321 ggtgagaagt attcatactt cagaagcctc tcagagacta catgcagaag atctcaccta
    52381 cgcttattta gtaggattat ttgaaggaga tggatttttt tctatcacaa aaaaaggaaa
    52441 atacctaaca tatgaattag gtattgaatt atctattaaa gatgtacaat taatttataa
    52501 aattaaagca ttattaggta taggagttgt aagcttcaga aaaagaaatg aggtagagat
    52561 ggtatctcta agaattagag ataaaaaaca tttaaaaaac tttatactac ccatttttga
    52621 taaataccct atgttttcta ataaacaata tgattactta agatttagaa gtgctttgct
    52681 ttcaggtatt atatattctg aagatttacc tgaatatact agaagcaatg tacctttaaa
    52741 ttctgtagaa tctattttag ataagtctta cttttcagct tgattagtag gatttataga
    52801 ggctgaaggt tgctttagta tatataaatt aaaaaaagac aatgattatt tagtagctag
    52861 ttttgatatt gcccaaaaag atggtgatat tttaataaaa gctataagta agtatttatc
    52921 ttttaccacc acggtttatt tagacaagta tgattgttct agattaaaag ttacaagtgt
    52981 aagatcaata gagaatacta ttaatttttt agatagagca ccggtaaaac taatgggaaa
    53041 taaaagatta caatacttat tatgaataaa acaattgcgt acaatatcta gatatgcgga
    53101 aaaaataaaa ataccttcaa tttactaaat aaacaagaga tcatgatata gtccgatcaa
    53161 tgaagagatt tattgagtgt agtgagagta tttaattaat attaaatacg tgactaccaa
    53221 cacaaatgct ctgtaaataa cgcaacatta aacagattct tcgctttaca ttttgtatta
    53281 ccgtttattt tagcggcatt agttttaatg catatgatag ctttacatga tacagctgga
    53341 tcaagtaatc cattaggagt tccagtatat tatgatagaa tgcctatggc tccttatttc
    53401 ttatttaaag atttaattac tatatttatc tttatatttg ttttaggaat atttgtattc
    53461 tttatgccta atgttttagg tgatagtgat aattatataa ttaggaaagc tagttattgt
    53521 cagaatgaac ttctggctac aagaaaccat caaattgcgg gaaaacccta aagcaatttc
    53581 aaccaagcag acatggtaac atagtttgtg gcacaggtaa cgactcgtgg tatggtaaaa
    53641 tcgaaattga ttatctaatg tctgataaat gggtaatccg cagccaagca cctatcactg
    53701 tatttacagt gaggtgtgca gttcatcgac taaatgttgg ttggcgcaag cttaagatat
    53761 agtcaagccc ctttcgaaag aatgcaggat cttttttttg ataagaagat ttcgttaaat
    53821 ggataggttt agtagtccta cggactcagc aagctcctat ttagggagaa tgccttagtc
    53881 aggcgtaact gttatttaat tactttctat acttttttaa agactgaaag ttatatatcc
    53941 tctttttatc aaaataattc tctcctgacg gaatctgccg acagtcttaa acctgcccgt
    54001 gtaggaaaag taggaaataa agaaatgact ctttatgaag ttaaaagttt atttcaaact
    54061 ataaagaatt cagatccttc atatgaagga tctgaaaaag aatttggttt acttgccaat
    54121 ggtttctggc aagcggaagg gtatatagga ggtatattta gatctgagtt gaatttttat
    54181 cctatctgct cagctactca gttgttttct gaagaaagcg cgaaattttt tattagatta
    54241 gacaaagctt tatgtaataa aggaactttt agtataactt taaatagctt tggtaagttt
    54301 gttattgctt atagattatc cggttgagat actttttttt ctgtatttgt tccttatttc
    54361 tatatgcaat atggtgaaaa atatcgtgct attctaaaac taaaaaaaat ttatgaatta
    54421 aaagattata ttaaacatca cagttcagac gataaggcta aagttttatt agtgagtctt
    54481 gtttattctt taactgctca ttctcctcgt tataaagtaa gtttagaaga aaaattaatt
    54541 tctttaaatt tagatcaggg cttattgaaa gaattacctt tatataaaga aaatgatgta
    54601 aaaccatctt tcttatttat attagggttc tttttaggtg atggtacttt acatttgaaa
    54661 ctggaatgaa aagacaaaaa tagtactgtt gttattgttc ctttatttaa tataatacaa
    54721 tctaatgtag aatcaaataa atatataatg gaaagaatga ctagttgttt aaacgctttg
    54781 aatattaaag ctaatttaga caaaggtact aatactttta ctttaacagt aaaaggtatt
    54841 gataatgtat ttaattcttt atttccttta ttgaaaaaat attcgcattt cttatatggg
    54901 aaaagagata gctttaattt attagtatga gtagaggggc taattagatc aggaggccat
    54961 cacacttatt ttggtctaaa agcgcttgta tatagaatat atcatagtac taatgagcgt
    55021 attacagaca aagaagtttg aatgagccgt cttgaggact gattaaaagc agtttctgct
    55081 cgtagagaat gtggagaata ttatatttca cctatataca cttctaataa acagattata
    55141 ggttgacaag tacgtttccc ctctacttta aagttaccaa aatccaataa agcatttatg
    55201 tcttcaacct gtggtggtca agataaagct ttagcaatag ctgtgcagta tagagataaa
    55261 attctttcag attgaattaa tcttaatttt tagtggctgg ctggcgtgcc tcttcaaaga
    55321 aattatgccc gcctcttcaa tatgttttca ccttagtaaa tataaagtac ccgcttcgcg
    55381 cttcgcacta atgagagata gaggtagtaa caaatctgac taactaatct gggctaaccc
    55441 tatgcaaaca ccacctgcca tagtacctga atgatattta ttacctttct atgctatttt
    55501 aagatctatt cctaataaat tattaggagt tatcgcaatg ttagctgcaa tattaattat
    55561 tttaatatta cctaaggctg acctaggttt aacaaagggt ttacaattta gacctttaag
    55621 caaggcggct ttctacgtct ttttagtgaa ctttttaata ttaatgcaaa taggtgctaa
    55681 acatgtagaa agtcctttta tagaaatagg acaactaagt actgctttat atttttctca
    55741 tttcttattt atattaccgg cagtaagtat attagaaaat actcttgtag atttagaatt
    55801 acaaaataat gccaaaaata tatagggtta atgctatgta tagcttgctt tttactacaa
    55861 agtagtgctg tgtagcccct ccggggctcg tggtattttt tttttcgaaa aaaaatacta
    55921 cacacgaacg agtaaaaaaa aaataaagtt ttctttattt tttttttatt gctagagcga
    55981 ggggcgctag ctctccgtct ccgattccgt aggaatcgga atacggagag cttgcgcctg
    56041 gaatactcgt tagcagcgtc tgctaagtaa ggcactgctt tgtagtacta gcaaagatta
    56101 agattgtaaa cggttttaca cggtgattgc agatcatttg aatgaggttc aattcctcct
    56161 taatctttat tttatttagt agtgctgtag tgctagcact agcactagca agtttgagca
    56221 agctcttgct tgctgattat ttttttctgt gcttctgtgc gaagcataca gaaaaaaatc
    56281 agaaggacta ttactctaac ttatataatt attaaaggta aaaaaaacaa tacgagcttg
    56341 ctgattattt ttttctgtgc ttctgtgcga agcatacaga aaaaaatcag aaggactatt
    56401 actagacgaa gtctagcccc ccctccagaa gaatgcctcc cggagggaat atggctactg
    56461 acagtttatt attatagctt gcgagtccat ccatatccct ttgggatcag taggactact
    56521 aactgtatgt tttaatcctt tattaattat agattaacta atatttagaa tatacaaata
    56581 agttactact acagatgaat ttttttttat tgtagtttta gtaccttagc acgtagtatc
    56641 gcttgcgagc aatttcgttg taggcttaac tatactataa taatttcact aaatagccac
    56701 gatagtggtt attttaaaga ttggggctgc ttttctgcta tagctgcttc ttgctttata
    56761 cctataaagc aagaagcagc taagcaaaca gaagtagctg acaaaataaa tatttgtatt
    56821 taaaatgttt tagaatagta cttttatggc tgctagcttg cgtatttgaa cttttctcca
    56881 ggtgaacgaa gtttctagta ggagtacact tcgttagagg gaggcgcccc cgaagaagta
    56941 ccccctcttc gcaccgtccc cctctagtat cgctacctag aatggagttc ctatcctacg
    57001 gagagcttgt gccaatatat cggctaagca gaaattcgca agctagcaaa ctagaagtat
    57061 atgctacgta tattgcacca ctagtaacca taatcgaata atttgataga tcaggctaga
    57121 tagcttatta ctgcttgcga gtccatccat atccctttgg gatcaggagg actactaagt
    57181 agcagatata atctaaccca cgttatcatt ttttttattt agtaatagct atcccgatcc
    57241 ccgaccctct ctccgggggg aaaaaatctt tttactattc cgagctttcg cgattcgttc
    57301 ccctaacgaa gtgtatgaat gccacccaga gggatatgga atcggcagat tttttttctt
    57361 cgaaggcgct agctcttcag cctacccctc gctatcgggg atggggatga aacgaagttt
    57421 actcttcgtt cacatgagct ctcagaagga tgcccccttg tttctttaac ccgctatatc
    57481 cctccgggat cagcgaacaa agttccctcc tgcttttact aatcctagag gaggagcttg
    57541 cgtatacgaa gtctcttcgt gaaacgaata gcgccatatc cctccgggta cgcaggctaa
    57601 gggttaaaat ataatatgat tttgtagaac cgttatcaca ttaatttata gtggggagct
    57661 ctagcaaact cgctcgtaat tattaattaa aaatattagt taataacttt taagtgaaaa
    57721 attatgttca caaagagtac tttaattatt tcctaatttt gtctttagat aaggagagtt
    57781 gttcccacca gcctaatttg accttaagat cccaaatgtc tatgggtatg gaaagatgat
    57841 ttaattctac aaatgctaaa gatataggta cactatattt aatcttcgct cttttctcag
    57901 gattattagg aacagctttt tcagtgttaa ttagacttga acttagtgga cctggagtac
    57961 aatatatttc taataatcaa ttatataaca gtgtaattac agctcacgct atattaatga
    58021 tattcttcat ggtcgacaat tgaagactat ttaattttaa ttttcaagct agcacccttc
    58081 gaatattttt ttcaaagaaa aaaattacag aggtcgctct caataataac caaaacaaca
    58141 ctattactat tacaaatagt aataataata attctaataa aaataacgat gaagataaaa
    58201 taccactata tactaaagta tatatagaaa acccttttaa taatagaaat cttatcttaa
    58261 aagtatcgaa aaatcaaaaa ggtgtttatg tttgagaaag taatgatcat gcttatgtag
    58321 gacattctat caatttgtat aatagaataa gttcttactt tatgccatct attcttcaaa
    58381 ctaaagcacg tagagtgtta cgttatttta ataaacacgg atttcaagat acaaatctta
    58441 caatttatat aatggatgag aattctagct tagatgacgt tgtaagctta gaacagcatt
    58501 ttatagatac tttaaaacca agtttaaacg tagatttggt ggcaagcagt tctggttatc
    58561 atgaaccaat gggccaagaa ataagagata gattacgtaa acaaagaggt actcctgtat
    58621 atatttataa cgtagaagat tttactttat tatatatatt tgaatcgaaa caacatatgt
    58681 atgattcaat aagtattcat cataaaactt taaataactg tttagatgca ggtacagtgt
    58741 atttagatac tttattttta tctttggatt taatagaaga atctgaaaat acgaatttat
    58801 taactctaga gggaataaaa gagttggtaa atgaaaaacg tgcattatat acagttaaac
    58861 atcctgcttc tatttctatt ttagcagaat ttaaagacga ttcaagtaag aatctggaat
    58921 tttcatcgtt aacaagttta gctaatcact taaaaggaga tcgtgtaact attagacaat
    58981 atttaaaagg tgtaaaatca ggttattata gaggaaaatg aaaatttaca tataaagatt
    59041 aaatagaaag gcatggccgg gtaaggcaga aatgctttac tttattttca ctatatgcag
    59101 gaatcccctt agagccttta aaactagtac cgcagactat atgttagcag tggaatacag
    59161 tgacatttta aaggattggg taatccgcgg gaaaccaaag ataattttgt tatcgagtag
    59221 gatcctaaga gactacacgt gaaatatctt agtgtatatt ttataatatt caaagataaa
    59281 gatatagtcc gtacatattc gaaagattat gagtaaacgt atgcctgcat taataggtgg
    59341 attcggaaat tttctaatgc ctttaatggt aggaggtcct gacatggcat tccctagatt
    59401 aaataatatt agtttctgat tattacctcc tagtttatta ttattaatat tctctgcttg
    59461 tattgaagga ggtgtgggta caggttgaac acttttgaag gataaggtgt tgctctttgg
    59521 taacttagag gcaataaaac tctactcgat gcgtgaaacc cttgaagttt atatagctta
    59581 tactattatc tactcacttt taattttagt agtaataatg ttaatagtat tcttaggttt
    59641 tcttataaaa aacctaagta caagacaata tgcctgggaa ctaactaaat taatgtttag
    59701 aacccatcag agactaaacg tagagcatcc taatgaaaat aataatttat ttgaccattc
    59761 taaatcaatt aatagattta aatattacga aaataaagat aatttccatc aatgattagt
    59821 aggttttact gatggtgatg gaagtttttc gattgtcaga gtagctgaaa gaaaatgaac
    59881 cctatttttt aaattaactc agagtactta taatttaaga gctatacatt ttattaaaaa
    59941 tcaattaggc gtaggttcaa tttacgtaga tagcgattgt aataaagcag attttaggat
    60001 aagagataga aaaactatag gtgctacgat tttacctatt tttgataaat atcctctatt
    60061 gactagtaaa tacttttcat atttaaaatt taaaaaagca tatgaaatat tagaaaatcc
    60121 caatttatct actcaagata aagataattt attactagca ctacaaaaag aacaaatgcc
    60181 tttagattat atttctcctg catgaaaaac agtaaactat gaagttaatg atacaaataa
    60241 agctaaatct gttatgagta aatattgact tataggtttc actgaagcag aaggaagttt
    60301 ttatcttgta aataaagctt ctactcgtat tgttcatgcc tttgaaataa ctcaaaaatt
    60361 agattttatc gttttaaaag ctatagctca tatattgggt ataagtgtaa gtagaaaaaa
    60421 attacgagct tcgcgccaca cagtagttac tacaaattca cgggctattt caaatataat
    60481 agattactat agtaaaacta tgaaaggtat aaaagctgta gaatttagaa tttgagctag
    60541 atcttatgtg aaatataaag gtaactatga aaaattaaat agtataagag aaaatataag
    60601 agttttcaga caaatcaggc tccgctctta atgacaaatt taaatataaa gattaagatc
    60661 tagaatggat taggatgaag gtatagtcca aactatcatg aaaatgatag aaataacgat
    60721 agtatttaaa agagtatgct gcatatttta taaaatatgc cgcgactaaa tatgaggtta
    60781 taaatacaaa aatgttatcc cccattatca ggattacaaa gtcacagtgg accaagtgta
    60841 gatcttgcaa tatttacttt acatttaaca ggggtaagta gtttattagg atcaataaat
    60901 ttcatcacaa caattgtgaa catgagaaca ccaggaataa gattacacaa actagcctta
    60961 ttcggatgag ccgtagttat aacagcagta ttacttttat tatcattacc tgtattagct
    61021 ggtaaaatac tgccagtgtt aaatttggca aattgctgga aacagatata tttatttatt
    61081 atatctttat tagcaggatg cttattttat tataaattat taagtatctt cagagactat
    61141 tcgccaaaat ttgtatgttt taaatcttat ttaaatatag atcgtaaatt cttttctgta
    61201 aaaagaaaaa ttccatcatg aggtacgcct actaataatg gagaatttga tcctaaattt
    61261 tcttcgtatt tagctggtat aattgaagga gatggtacta ttatagtacc taaaagagaa
    61321 agatcactta aaggtgactt atattaccct tcaatacaaa tagtattcga ttcgagagat
    61381 tttcctttag ctttaatgtt acaatctaaa ttaaatcatg gatctatttc taaaaaaaaa
    61441 ggttctagtg cttatgtctt aacaattaat aaattagaag gtatatttct aatagccaat
    61501 gttataaacg gttatatgag aactcctaag atttatgctt tacatagatt aattgattga
    61561 ttaaatctaa gatttgattt taatataacc aagaaaaata aagatataag tgatataaat
    61621 tctaacagtt gattagcagg gtttatagac gcagatggtc atttttcagt aagaacgact
    61681 ttagtaacgg agcaggcttc gcctactaaa tatccaaaaa tagaatgtaa atttgaatta
    61741 tcgcaaagac aaaatgatca taattatgaa aataatttgg aatatttgag tctaattgcg
    61801 gactttttat cttctactgt taaagaaacc agaatgaata ggccaaaccc tgaatataga
    61861 gttagaacta caaatgtaga tagtaatttt atattagttc aatatcttga gcaatatcct
    61921 ttattttcta gtaaatattt aaactataaa gattgaataa aagtattgtc atattttaaa
    61981 gccaaaagtc atacaaaatc tgagtctatt aaagctatag ttgaaattaa agcacaaatg
    62041 aataataaaa gaacagaatt taattgagat catttaaata atttatataa cttatacaaa
    62101 taaaacatag tcccaacaat atggcgacat attgagtgtc tgccttaaac agttttgttt
    62161 atgaggttaa ttaattaacc atgagacctg gtctagcagg ccaagaatat ttttttgggt
    62221 attacaatgg ttcttacaga ccgtaatttt aatacttcat tctttgaagt agccggtggt
    62281 ggagacccta tattattcca acatcttttc ttaagagata ttttaattaa ttattatatt
    62341 ttagctatta ttccaataat taaaatagcc aaaaaatcta gctttttatt taaattaaat
    62401 tatagtactt cttcaacaag taatttttgt ttagaatcct tttactccaa atataatgaa
    62461 catttacctg gcaatacctc accctcaaaa aaattcttaa cttgatttat aggatttaca
    62521 gaaggtgaag gatcttttat cgtaaataat agaggtgatc tttgtttcgt tattacacaa
    62581 agtaacctag atatctatgt attagaatat ataaaagaaa ttttagggtt tggtaaagta
    62641 atacctcaat ctaaaactac aagtagatat gttactcaaa ataaaaaaga aatagaattg
    62701 cttgttcatt tatttaacgg taatcttata ttaccacgta gaaaggaaaa atttgaagaa
    62761 tttgtaaaag gatttaatac atgagtaact aaaggaagaa ttcaattaaa tacagttgaa
    62821 ataaaacata cctatatttt acctagttta tataacaact gactttcagg ttttactgac
    62881 ggagaaggtt gttttacttg ttcaataaat aaagataaag gattcagttt taattttaat
    62941 atttctcaaa aatgagagca agatgttaaa atactagaac atctctgttc attatttaat
    63001 gcaggtaaag tatccaaaca tagttctgat aatgcctatg aatatagaat aggcggatta
    63061 gaaaattgta gaaatgtatt tacttatttt aataactata acttaataac gaaaaaatct
    63121 gcttcatatg tagcatgaaa agaagtacat ggtgatttat taaataaaaa tcacttagat
    63181 cctataaaac gagttgaatt aaaagaaaaa gctaaattaa ttaataaatt taattaaagt
    63241 atagggaaaa aaagtcaagg tttaacgtat aagttatgaa actctcagga cagatgtaaa
    63301 aagatataag atccgtaaga gtaaatattc tatatagaat ataccttaga tttagttagt
    63361 atttagcgga tattacttgt aactcttaag tataatgcgt atataataaa gtatacgtta
    63421 ttgtacatgt taatagataa cataaggaaa agttaatata aatactagca acactagtgt
    63481 taacggtcaa tgaatattct cattcgaaga ccgtcggtta tttaagtgac cgctacagac
    63541 tggttcactg gtgggtagct gaaatgctgc ttaatgtaca gtcggtttct tccgtatttc
    63601 cgatatacgc acaagcccat gattattata tcactggtac ctggatttaa caagagaaaa
    63661 acaagtaagt taaatttgaa gaaatggatt cttcggtcaa aaatggccct ttaaattcaa
    63721 tttatcgcaa caaactataa gcgaggagtt cgttttatat ttattaggta ctatgcacat
    63781 aagttgtact ttgttgtaca ccgttatagt aaaaatccta aaaatttacg ataattcgca
    63841 agtaaccaac gcgcttagca cgctagtagg aacttcagag gccatacgtt tgttaaacat
    63901 aaaatcaatt cataatctta gtaagtcccc taatagttta agatttaaac aatgactagc
    63961 cggattaata gacggagatg gttgtttttc attatctaaa aaaggttatg ctagtttaga
    64021 aattacaatg gacattcgag atgagtgtgc tttacaagct gtaaaaaacg tttacggagg
    64081 ttcaattaaa ttaagatcag gtgtcagtgc actaagatat agattacata gtaaagaagg
    64141 ttttctaaat cttattaatg atgtaaacgg tcatataaga aaccctaata gattgataca
    64201 attaaattat atttgtgtaa aatatgatat agtattaaaa tatcctgaaa agttgactag
    64261 agataatggt tgattatcgg gatttttcga tgcagatggg tcaattacta taaagagtac
    64321 agatggacaa ttatctattt ctgcaggcca aaagacatct gagttattaa cacctttagt
    64381 tgaacagttt gggggttatg tctacataga tagaggtgga aatggttcat ttaaatgata
    64441 tgtgactaag aaagaagatg tacttaacct gatagaatat tttaaaaaat atccctctag
    64501 atcagctaaa aataatagat tgcacttagt gcctaagata tatgaattga agagtatgaa
    64561 agctcatact gcgccttcag ggtctttatt agctaaaagc tgagagactc ttatggctaa
    64621 atgaaaaaat tacggataaa ttatgtttaa agatatggtc caaacatttt agtgttacac
    64681 gttacacact aaaatgtagc atcccgaggt aaaaattata agcctcataa tgttgctgta
    64741 tgctggaaac acttcgatat caagttttaa atactcccct ttcaaagata tagtaaaaaa
    64801 gttaaaacaa tgaagtcaat cagcaggtaa cacttttaag gttaacctta aaagtggaac
    64861 ctcagagact atatgcgaca atactgaaac aataaaaaat atttctattc atgtggctac
    64921 tcatttaaaa cccctaaacg atgaacaatt tgggcattat ttagctggtt tgatagatgg
    64981 agatgggcat tttagtagcg aagctactaa acaacaatta gtcattgtat ttagttcacc
    65041 tgacgttaaa ttagcctatt atataaaaga agtaatagga tttggtaatg taaaaaaagt
    65101 taaagataaa aatgcttact tatatattat atctaacaaa gaaggtttat ttagagtaat
    65161 taatttaatt aatggtaaat tgagaacttt aaataaattt aatcaagttc ttaataatat
    65221 attagcttac cctacatatg caaaagaaaa tctagaattt aaaataaatg attctaataa
    65281 tttatataat cattgaatag ccggattttc ggatgcagat gctagttttc aaataaaaat
    65341 tattactaga gatgataagc ctagacctga aattagatta aattaccaag tagtacgctc
    65401 cgctaaaaaa gataatccta tattgttatt attaaaggaa ttttttggag gtaatatagg
    65461 ttatagatca agtcagggta cttattatta tggatcaact agttttggtt cagctaaaaa
    65521 ggtgattaat tattttgatc attttcattt acaatctagt aaacatatta attatcttaa
    65581 atgaagaaaa gcttatttac ttatacaaaa aaaagatcat ttaacggaaa aagggttaga
    65641 taaaataaga aaattcaaaa tttctatgaa tagaaattca gtataagata gagtcctaac
    65701 aaagatgtaa atctttgagt attaattata atagatctag acattaagtt aaacttccta
    65761 atattagtag gactaactct atgttttatt tacgactatt aaattaatca aaattaatgt
    65821 tatatattaa tcgtgccagc tttcggtata attagtacaa ctatctcaac taattcaaat
    65881 aaaccaatat ttgggtacat aggaatggtc aattggccta cgttaattaa taattacgta
    65941 aaacccctct atatgctggg aacctctaac atcttaaata ctagaaataa taagtatttc
    66001 agtgaaaatt ttaaggatat tacaatgagc aatcagcagg taaataaatt tatattgttt
    66061 ataaaggaga ttactctctt tatatatttt attttttata acctcagaga ctacacgagg
    66121 ggaatctttc aatctgaaag attaagatat agtccaatat tttataaaag tactcgaaga
    66181 tcgtttaata atgcagtacc tgtaaataaa gtatttaaaa gaaattactc tattgataat
    66241 cgtttacata aactagatcc taattgggtg acaggatttg tagacgctga gggttgtttt
    66301 tctacaataa tagaagtatc tgaggatcta aaacgaaaag ttagagtttc ctttgaaata
    66361 aatttacacg aaaaagatga acaaatcttg gtaagtatta agtctttttt tggtgtagga
    66421 caagtatata acagatcaga taaaaaaatt tctatataca gagtaactaa tgtaaactac
    66481 ataaaagata atataatacc tcattttata gagtaccctc ttatgagtaa aaaagctcta
    66541 gattttttat tatgatcaaa ggttatagaa attattctga acaaagagca tctaagtgag
    66601 gaaggatttt taaaagtact ttcttattat gcatatataa acactggagt gtccaaaaag
    66661 gttcaaaaat actatcctaa tattatacct gcggataaac cggatacgtt tttacctgaa
    66721 actttgcatc ctcagtgagt atctggattt gtagcggggg atggagggtt ttctatttac
    66781 attagatctg ctaaggatta tgtaatctca gaaaaagtat cttgtagatt tcacattgct
    66841 caacacatta gagacttaga gctaatgaaa ttattcataa aattttttga ttgtggttct
    66901 gtaggagtaa gatctaataa agctacacct agatgtgact tttacgtaca agattttttt
    66961 cttatagtag aaaaaatctt acctcatttt gatacttatc cgttattaaa tttaaaacag
    67021 caagattatc tttgttttaa agaatgtgta tctattatta agtcgaaaac ccatttaact
    67081 cgtgaaggtt taaataaaat taaaagttta aacttagaga tgaattctaa taggttaaaa
    67141 taatacttta tttacgtaaa atatcgctat gctatgatgt ctataggaat actaggattt
    67201 atagtatgaa gttgtgttat ggcttcaccc tatagtgata tagggagtac aattaatttc
    67261 gctatatgct ggaacagttt agtgctaatt agtaccttgt atggtaaaaa tctaattagc
    67321 tatactcaat cagcagacaa tctgtccctg tattccttaa aggataacaa acagagtgtc
    67381 tcagagacta cacgcgaaac atcttttaaa ttttccgcat ttcatattta ttataataca
    67441 ttatttaaaa ataaagaccc tttatctgat gaatgattaa cttgatttat tgggtttgca
    67501 gagggggatg gagctattca aacctacgat gagggtaaaa gagttcgttt tgttcttact
    67561 caaaaagaaa gtgatatact tcataaaata caatttaaat ttaacatagg tgttgttaaa
    67621 cattttcctc aaggaaagag tggaaaaaat aatgattttt atagatgaat ggtagataac
    67681 ccttcacata ttttactttt agctttatta tttaatggta atatagctca aagccataga
    67741 attaaacaat tagctctatg agttaatgct ttaaataatc gttttggttc tgaaactata
    67801 aagttaaata atactcctgt tccagttaca ttacaggatg gttgattatc agggtttact
    67861 gatgctgaag gatgctttaa tgtatctatt acagctaact ctagatatac attaggtcat
    67921 gttataaaaa tgcgttatat attagatcaa aaagatggtg ttatactaaa taaagtatac
    67981 gaattatttg gatttggtaa agtaacatta agatctggaa ctaaggatgt ttatcgttat
    68041 acagctaccg gatttaaagc attgcatgat gtgatagtat actttaaatt atttccatta
    68101 caaactaaaa aagctttttc ttttgaaaaa tgattaattg ttcataacca agtgtataat
    68161 aaattacatt taactgatga aggattatca caagtaagaa ctctgcaaaa acaaattaat
    68221 ttaaataata gtacgacaaa taaagtagga gcggcgctag aaaaaaaata atttattatt
    68281 ttttttttaa tcgctacaaa gatgaagata tagtccgaca cttcttgtga aagaagcata
    68341 cagagctagc accttgtatg ggtaaataaa aaaaatattt attaacggtt tggcatcaca
    68401 tgtacacagt tggattagac gtggataaac ttgtgttcac ggtaaaaatc ttgctatatg
    68461 ctggaaactc ttgattaagt agtccactcg tttttatagc gttaggcaca atctacttat
    68521 atttaacaag acaatcagca ggaaactttt tttgttttag tacaatggct aaggccgcta
    68581 ctaaaaatac ttataataaa tgatttgaat tacctaaaat atctgagcat gtccctattc
    68641 ataatagtaa tcttaatgat gaagagcttg gttatttttt agctgggtta atagaaggtg
    68701 atggttgatt cggtaagaaa gaactacata tagtgttttc cgaaaatgat tcatctttgg
    68761 cttaccttat taaaaaacgt ataggtcacg gtaatatata taaaattaaa gataaaaaag
    68821 ctgtgagata tatttgtaaa aataaagaag gcttatctat tattttatct ttaattaatg
    68881 ggaaatttgt aagtaattat aaatatgaac aattaattaa acataattat agtgaagatt
    68941 ttaatattaa tatattacct cccttaatgt ctttatcttt agataattat tgattggcgg
    69001 gttttactca agctgatgga tgtttccata taagtgttgt aaaaagtaaa acacacaaag
    69061 ctggatatag tataagatta gaattttctt taaagcaaaa tgatgtatta cctttaagat
    69121 tattatataa tgaattagaa atgggtaatc tttctcaata tcatacaggt gtatgatgtt
    69181 ataaaagtac aggatataaa actgcagctc atttaattaa ttactttgat aaatataata
    69241 tttttgctgg taaatatgta gattatatta aatttagaaa agtttatatt atgataacag
    69301 agggtaaaca tttagaagag aaaggtatca aaaaaattaa aagtatttca tcaaaaggat
    69361 cctcagagac aagcacgcaa gaaatttaac atattacgtt aaattaagat actgtccaaa
    69421 ttactaagtt cgacaagagc ttactttaca gcagctacat taataatagc tgtacctaca
    69481 ggtataaaaa tattctcatg attagctact tgctatggag gatctataaa aatgacacct
    69541 tctatgttat tctcattagg ttttgtattt atgtttacaa taggagggtt aataaaaaac
    69601 cacttagctc tccctttaaa gatcgctata tgctgggaac ttctgacaat tatactacta
    69661 gaattatatt cagtgacaat gtataatttt gaacaatcag cagggaacct acgggtattt
    69721 aatgctttag taggaccctt agagactaca cgcgatcctc gtaatatatt tacgagaaga
    69781 tatagtccgt gaaataaaaa tgcattaata ggctccgcct cttcatttag taacaatagt
    69841 tttaattcaa aaactattta tagcttacgt aaccattact caacttctag taaagaagat
    69901 aatacaaaaa atttcgtagc tttagctgta ttcccgccga aggcgggata cacttcgtta
    69961 gtagcaccac taaagatata ttctcaattt aaagaggata gatcttctat tttaaaagaa
    70021 caaaaagata aatcagggat ttactgttta ataaataaca taaacgggca ttcttatata
    70081 ggtagttcta ttaacttagc ttctagaatg aaaaattatc ttaacaatac tttcttaaaa
    70141 agtagacaaa atgctaatat gcccattgta aaagctttac ttaagtatgg tcaatctaac
    70201 tttactttac taatagtgga gtatgtagaa ccccaggttt taactgttag agagacttat
    70261 tttataacat ctatattgcc ttattataat gtattaaagc aaggttattc ttctttagga
    70321 tataagcata cagaagaaac taaacaatta ttatcagaat tggctagtaa tagagtacat
    70381 agtgatacaa ctaaaggttt aatagctaaa gctttaacag gtgaaaataa ccctttttat
    70441 aataaaagtc attctatgga aagtaaagta agaatgatag aagctaaatc agcttatcct
    70501 gtttatattt atgattcctt taaaaattta ttggttattt tcccttccgt ttcatcttta
    70561 gctcatttaa ttaaatctaa tcactctact attgttgagg ctataagaga gcaaactata
    70621 tttagaggtg aatgatattt taccaatata ccttataata taagtgataa tcctttaata
    70681 tctaattgaa cacataaaga atgtaaagaa ttaatattag atattaataa tatgagtcat
    70741 attagaaaag gaatatttgt gtacgatact aataaaaatt tcatacgtaa gtatgaagga
    70801 gtaacggatg cacaaagaga cttaaatatt agtcatagta caattaaaaa atatgctaaa
    70861 atagggggtt gttataatgg ttacatattt agttatgaaa gattaaatga ttaatgtatt
    70921 ttattcggtt aaaaattata aatagaccca ttaggggatc actgacctaa tgaaacgaca
    70981 gtgagtggta tattactatt tttggtttca tttattttat taaataaaaa tatacttaat
    71041 gctttggata gattaagggc ttcgcctact aacaaggcct tgaaaatata cgaaaatttc
    71101 tataaagata gaaaagattt atataaagag tttaaagaag ataaaacagg atatatttac
    71161 atgatagtta ataaattgaa tggtaaatgt tatgtaggaa gctcaagatc aattaaaact
    71221 agactatata actattttaa tttggccttg gctgctgcac aaaaaggaag acctatttca
    71281 agtgctatta taaaatacgg gcttgttaat tttgctttca ttgttttaga gaaagtagat
    71341 ttaaatgtac ataacttaga agaaagagaa actttttgaa ttcaattaat taaacctgaa
    71401 tataatgcag tgaaggaagc agctagaaat ataggcgtcc cacatctgca atacactaag
    71461 ttaagaattt caaagagtag atcttcagcc tctgtatata tttacgatga atttaaaaca
    71521 ctgttagtta tagttccttc tttaagatca cttgcagtac aattaggaag ttcttctatt
    71581 agtatagctt taaagagagc tatggcagat aaatctttat ttagatcttc ttgatatata
    71641 tccaatcaac tctttaatga aaacgataaa cctttaatgg aggttgattc tattgagtat
    71701 atgagtttaa tagaaaaaat gaagagtcaa aaacatatta gaaaagccat ctttgtattt
    71761 aaagatggag aatttcatcc ttcggcaaaa aatatgatgg aatactggct gcagcaaaag
    71821 ctttaaatat ttctcatgat acaataagat ctaatattga aaaaaaatac tacgtacaat
    71881 gggtacttat ttagttacca tagaagtaac taatataatt aaatcgaaca catacacgtg
    71941 agtggtgttg tgttagctaa tgcttcactt gatatagcct tccacgatac ttattatgta
    72001 gttgctcaaa tgggcctgaa tggtatatct tcttttaagt gctattttgc aactgactat
    72061 atgctggaaa ctgtattatt tgcatattgt ttactattta tttatacggc ttatctttat
    72121 aaattagatg ttagtaagaa tatttttctt ttaaatagtc aaaataacaa tatagcaata
    72181 agttctgaac ttatgaatac acaatcagca gaaaactgaa aaggattctc agagactata
    72241 cgtcagttac ctgatactga agattataaa ttttgaaatt gatttgccgg tataatagat
    72301 ggggatggaa attttgatat tagaacaaat tctactaata aacaaagagt tcttaaacaa
    72361 atcagaataa aattacataa tagagatatt agaattttaa cacacataca aaattattta
    72421 catataggta gaattagagc agataaaaat aaaccttatt caatatatat agtatctaca
    72481 aaagaagaga tgaaatatat tttagaacat attaatggat taatcagact taaagtacca
    72541 ggttttaaag aagcttgtgc tttatacaat ctagattata ttgaagctga ttataatata
    72601 aaattatatg atccttatta tgcaggttta atagatactg acggttctat agtatttaat
    72661 tatgctggaa atagaataga atgtaatttg gaatttgaat ataatgaata ttcttccaag
    72721 ttaaattttg ataatactct attaaattct aaacctacta ttattaaacg taaaagatca
    72781 aactccttat cccaaaggga tcagcgcgct tcgctagaaa aagaattctc atctataacc
    72841 tttaaatttc aaaatgttaa taatatgtta tttatatatg attactttat gcataataga
    72901 ttatattctg atattaaatt ttacagagta agtaaaatta aacctttcat agaaattagg
    72961 ggatataaaa catcacctaa aggtagtata gaacataaaa tatactcaga tttcatgatt
    73021 aattgaatta aatataataa ccctttatga tataaagtac cttttgttac caaacatttg
    73081 ggggttagcc ctagtccatc catatccctt agggatcagg aggacgagca agctcctgaa
    73141 aataaataac atattaatta caggtaaaga tatagtccac aattttatta aatactaaaa
    73201 atagcatttc cactacgtat taagtatggg agctgtattc gcaatgtttg ctggttgata
    73261 cttctgaata cctaaaatat taggtttaaa ttataactta aatttagcta aagttcaatt
    73321 ctgactttta ttcatagggg tttttctaaa gggaagtact tttgtaatga aggatagatt
    73381 acatagatga ttttctacaa agcgtagaaa ttctcagttt gatcctaaag agtttgaatt
    73441 attttttgaa aatgttaaca aagaaaaaag aaatatatat aaagaattaa gaaaaaaatc
    73501 aggtgtttat ttgtttataa ataacattac taatgattta tatataggta gtagcacaaa
    73561 tttaactagc agaatggtta gttattatta ctatactaac tcacaaaaac catctaagtt
    73621 agttataatt agagctatga aaaaatatgg tttagataat ttttctttgg caattataga
    73681 attatgtgaa aaagatcttt gtttaatatt agaacaaaaa tgaattgatc attatacacc
    73741 taaatataat gttttaactg tagtattccc ggagggaatc ggcaattcat tagtagcttg
    73801 cgcacacaaa catagtatcg acacaattac taaattaaaa gaaaaactaa gcaaagagaa
    73861 tcatcctaag tttggtagtg tgacttcaac tgagacaaag aaagctatta gtgacagtat
    73921 aaagtatttt tatacagaaa atagccatcc aagtaaagga ttgaaaggtt cattagctcc
    73981 tcaatatggt ataggaggta aattcgtcta ttgttataat agacaaggtg aagaattgat
    74041 tttcccttcc ataaatggag ctagacaaca cttcaaagtt agatgaactc ttgtaaaaaa
    74101 taatatggat aaaaatgaat gaataactct taatggtgaa gattgattaa tacaatctat
    74161 ccctaaacaa aattaatttg attagcccct cccaatcctt ctatatgctg gaaactctca
    74221 taaagcttaa gtacttatta aataagtaaa aatcttaagt gtatctagac aatcagcagg
    74281 aaaccaaagt aacaacacat gttattagta ggatcctcag agacttcacg aaggaggtta
    74341 ttttaattaa ttaaaataat caatatatag tccacacaac atgtaatctt acattcttcc
    74401 ctctttcaat gttgggggcc tacaatagaa attatgtagt gcaaaatggg tagcttagac
    74461 tttagcttgg ccttcggcat gagcaacctt cgaatagacg aagtctctaa aaaaaaaata
    74521 aataaattta ttttttttta gcccataaaa aacttggcaa attgctggaa ggacgtcagg
    74581 cgtaatcact ccttttacgt ctaatcagca ggcaatcttt ctttataaaa aaaaagaaag
    74641 cagcttcaac gatcaaacgc caagtaccct cgatttaaaa attatattta aataagggta
    74701 gtgatatgat ctaagtaaaa tagtgactaa taagcattat tttatcttga ctagatttac
    74761 ctaaatctat atcatctagt tcatataact tgagtcctaa aatacaaaga ttaagcttat
    74821 ctaatcgttt ctattctacc agttcagttg acaaaaatat acttgacgtg gataaccttg
    74881 atcaaattga atctattaaa tttgattctc ttgagcaagg atgtgaagaa attaagttca
    74941 aatatttagg agtttctggt gtttataaat taataaataa aaatgatcct aacctttttt
    75001 atattggtag ttcaaataat ttatctagaa gaatggagga atataataaa ttaactaaag
    75061 gtttacgtaa acctcattct tcttcagaat tagaaatatc taaaacttca gctttaaatt
    75121 gaaaattaga gtttttatat attactacac ctcaaacttc cttagtttat gaacaatatg
    75181 caatccttaa atttaaacct actattaata gcaatttaag tgtaatccca cgaataaatc
    75241 ctcagtgagg taataattta aataatgcta ttgcaacaat tgaaaaatta ttatcgttat
    75301 ttactgaagg ttccgaagga tataatagaa taaatgtatt ccttaaaact tttaaattag
    75361 ctaatggttt agattatacg cctgaagatg cagataataa atattattgc tttttagttt
    75421 ttgtatataa tattacttca cctcacgggc gtcctgttgt ttattcttca attaatagag
    75481 ctttaaaggg attacagatt agtcatagta ctttattaaa ttacattaat aataaatatc
    75541 tttttaattc taatcttgtc ttatcttttg aatctttagt tgaagaagat tttgcagaat
    75601 atcaagaaag acccacaggg gatagtcaac tccgtaaaca tattgttgtc tacaatcaag
    75661 ataatgaaag agtagcggaa tttaaatctg gtagagaaat ggctagatat ttccaaattg
    75721 atggaaaagt agctagatta gctatagcca agggtgagta tttggacttt ttactggtat
    75781 ctaaagatgt ttcttttaga caaacaattt atgtatttga cagtgacact aaagaaattt
    75841 tagctaagtt tcttggtgtg tcaaaagctt taaaatatgc taaagttaat ttttatacat
    75901 taaaaagttt aattgaaaaa ggaaattctt ataacggtaa aatatatagt tataaagata
    75961 aaatttaacc aaatgcgtac gcctatcata aaatgcaaca tttcttaggt ttacaaggaa
    76021 tgcctagaag aattagtgat tatcctgatg cttttgcagg ttgaaattta ataagtagta
    76081 taggttctat agtaagtgta atagctgcat gattattctt atatattgta tattcacaat
    76141 tagtagaagg aaaagtggct tctagaaatc cttgattaac tccaggattc tacacagacg
    76201 tattacaagc taatttaaat agaagctaca ctagtttaga gtgaggatta tcaagcccac
    76261 caaaacctca tgcatttgta agtctacctt tacaaagcta aaatcagtac gtagtacgcc
    76321 gtacgcctat ttatatctag cttttcataa caaagtagta accatattcc cggcgaatat
    76381 ccccacttcg tcgggattag acgaataaaa aaaaatatat ttttttagag cggacttcgt
    76441 tcgcgccgcc agacgaagtc tagcgccata ttccctccgg gaattcggga attaggggga
    76501 ggctagcgaa gttagcctcc ctgcctactc gctgggtata ttaacgctac atagtacgta
    76561 taatattcct agctttatat agcttgctaa ttagttgtat agcctgcttt tcgtattacc
    76621 taattcccga attcccgaat taggatacac ttcgttaggg gtacacttcg ttagggaatc
    76681 gggcaaggcc gattcctcgt atacatgaaa agctagattt aagtctcatt agctcaatgg
    76741 cagagcagaa tacttctaat atttagatct tagttcgagt ctaagatgag ataggtatag
    76801 agaaatctat attataaaga taataagtag tctattaaat caataaagaa aattttttta
    76861 tcggctattt ttgcttctag atcataatat ttaatatcta gcttagctgg cttagctaaa
    76921 gctataaagc taaagcacga attatagaag gagggtacga cttcgtataa ataggagtac
    76981 gcttagatat aaaaaaaaat agccagctaa agctactctt ttgtgtgcgc gtaggctggg
    77041 actattcgtg gagagcatct tcgccctcga gtaaggggtc ggtagtccta cggaccagca
    77101 agctcgattc gttccacgga agaatgccac cctatttttt tttactagta ttccctcctg
    77161 atccctagct tgcgtagcaa gctcgggata tggatgggag agacttcgtc tacgcaagct
    77221 cgcctagaac aaagttcctc cttgccataa actaaacgta ttagattatt ctataaatag
    77281 tttaatatat agtatataag agctagctag aacgaagtcc gctcttatat actttttatt
    77341 tacctacgag tgacgcgttg tgcacgtatt ataattaaat tacaacaata aaaaatatga
    77401 aggcaaaagc cctaaaatta attaatcttt taacatataa agatatagat atacctagac
    77461 ctcatgtctt tgtgaatctt ccgttaaaaa gtacggtttc accggtagag cttacagata
    77521 taactttaaa gattaatgaa ctattacctc aactttctga ttttataagt caatttcaca
    77581 gtatcatctt gactaataat ataaatgtta taacagatgc aggcggtaat atgtcattag
    77641 atgttcctgg tactatgtcg gacactgatg cagataaatt tagtagaaga ataagtatta
    77701 ttgatcgttt aataacaaca cgtggtcaag aaataaatga tttattacag aaaggattag
    77761 aaatagaagg taaattaaag aaagaaaatg ttaactatac ttcgcaaata ttagataaag
    77821 tcaatgaatt taagagatta aatgcttctt ataaacatta atagctctaa ctttagcttt
    77881 attcttctgt tatttatcta gtagacgaag tctagagcta cgccctagac tattccatcc
    77941 ttcggaggaa ttagcaagct ctagacttcg tctactcctc cccctaattc ccgaattccc
    78001 gaattcccta attccctatt ccctattccc ggcagctacg cagccgggaa tagggaatcg
    78061 ggaatcggga atggggaatc gggaatcggg aatatggcta ctgcttcgta cactaattta
    78121 gtattattaa tattataaga ttaaacaaaa caaaataaaa catagctagc ttactatatt
    78181 tatgcttagc ttatttctag tttgatattt cagagctcgc gcccccccct tcggcgggat
    78241 cagaaattag caagctctat ttagggacga gcatgcgccg tattttcgag cttgcggatc
    78301 ccgagcttcg cccccggagg gagagacttc gtctacagca agctcgggat atggatatga
    78361 aaatcgccaa cggcgctagc tcgcaatcta gaaaaatttt tagtggtttc tgactcctaa
    78421 tcccggaggg atattgagcc ggaattaggg gaggggtaat attcgttaca cggagagact
    78481 tcgtctacgc aagctctaaa ataaataact ttattttaga gcttgcggat ccctgcgtag
    78541 ctgggatatt actccttcct gcctcctact agctatagaa atcagcctag tgagttagca
    78601 cacattaaca aagaaagatg tagtgcttcc ttcggagcac tagcaaataa aaaaaaaatg
    78661 aattattctc ctactattat ttcaataatt gaaaatataa tattaatgtt acccgcttta
    78721 ttagtggtag cttatgtaac tgtagcggaa agaaaaacta tggcaagtat gcaaagaaga
    78781 cttggtccta acgcagtagg attaaaaccc gtttagtccc ccttattttt aactaaatta
    78841 aggtaaacag aggatgaatt tcaagaaaag ctgttaagct aacttgaagc gaagcttatt
    78901 attactaata agaacgttca acgactaaag agtattttta tataaatact tcagtattct
    78961 ccttctaatt taatttgtaa tagtatgaca gaaatacgag cttgctaatc ccgcagggat
    79021 actcattata aaaaaaaatt agaagaaaac atagtctgaa ccatcttgtg agagatggat
    79081 taagagtaaa atctttataa cacaattgat tacggtcttt tacaggcatt tgcagatgct
    79141 ttaaaattaa tcttaaaaga atatgtagct cctacacaag ctaatttaat actatttttc
    79201 ttaggaccta tagtgacatt aatatttgct ttattaggtt atgcagttat tccttacggt
    79261 cctggactat cattagggga tatggaatta ggaatattgt atatgttagc tgtttcaggt
    79321 ttagctactt atggaatttt attagccggg tgaagtgcta atagtaagta tgctttctta
    79381 ggatctttaa gaagtacagc tcaattaatt agttatgaat tagtgttaag ttctgtatta
    79441 ttaataataa taatgataac aaatagctta aatttaaata taaatgtaca attccaaaaa
    79501 atagtatgat tagctttacc tctattctgt atattaataa tattctttat aggttctgtg
    79561 gcagagacta atcgtgcacc atttgattta gcagaggcta tttaaccaga tttggcctct
    79621 ttaaagatca caaattgctg gaatttctta attaagagaa tcagcaggta atcaacttaa
    79681 gttgaatctt cagagactag atgtgatcat ttaatatcga gcaagctcga tattaaataa
    79741 ggtatagtcc agacttatat gaaaatataa gattaataaa ttcaaaatta ttaccctcta
    79801 gagttaaatc tccggaggca atatgtatgt gtaactacac taataaatat ttattttcta
    79861 gccagcaagg cggaaccctt aaaataacca aaagatttta ctcagacgca agttcgcctt
    79921 caattaatat accaacagta aaccctaccc ctgtactagt tataagaacc ttgcacgata
    79981 aaggttacgt agattcttat aaagaaattc taaagaataa ggggggtatt tactccttta
    80041 ttaatactgt taatggtaaa caatatattg gaagcgctaa agatttttat attagactta
    80101 atgaacattt aaacaataaa aagtcgaatt taagagcttg ctgagtccga aggactatac
    80161 aaaaagcttt tgacaaatat ggattagata agttcaattg aattatttat gaatatttta
    80221 gctatgagac taaaatatta agtaatgaaa gtttaactga attaggggct tcgcctacta
    80281 gttacataaa agcgttggat ttttctactc tttataatat gaaaagagaa gcttcaagta
    80341 tgttaggtta taaacatacg gatgaggcta tacagaaaat gattgaacgc tataaagata
    80401 aaactaatca tcctatgttt ggtaaaagtc atagcaaaaa agtattagaa ttaataagta
    80461 aacccggtga gttaaatcct atgtttggta gaatacatag tgatgaaact aaaaaattaa
    80521 tggcaaaaaa aagaaataaa tattcaaatg gtgtaggaat cttcgattta gaagataatc
    80581 taatcaaaaa atttgataat aatgtagaat tagctaatta tttaaatata tctaaagtaa
    80641 ctgtagtagt cctacggact cagcaagcta tgtatttaaa taatgaacta atctataaaa
    80701 acatgtacat atttaaacct ataaattaat aattttgagt ataaggaatc tgaattggta
    80761 agtggattta tgacagaaca cgctgcagta atatttgtct ttttcttctt agctgaatat
    80821 gctagtattg tattaatgtg tatatttact agtattttat ttttaggtgg ttatttatta
    80881 gaatttgaca ttgtatattg atttgactta ttaaattata tatatgcata tattttcgat
    80941 ataaactgaa ttacatcttt agaatatttt aaattaagag gaattttgac tagttcttct
    81001 gtagatggct ttttacatag tataacttta ggtataaaaa gctcaataat ggtatttata
    81061 tttatctggg taagagcttc attccctaga atacgttttg accagttaat gtcattctgt
    81121 tgaactgtgt tattacctat tttatttgct tttataatat taattccttg tttattatat
    81181 atattcggaa taactgtagt aaatgtgaac atgttttagt aattttagta attttagagc
    81241 ctgctgattc ccgccttcgg cgggaataac gtagaaaaaa atactgcata gtcctccgga
    81301 ctcaagaaga atatagtcct ccggactcag caaacacata gagttaatcc atattcccga
    81361 ttcccggcgt agcctcccac tgggtggcat tcttcagggg ggggcgaagc tcgggaatat
    81421 ggatggtatt atatataagc gttctaccaa tattattgtt tgctaggcta ttcccgattc
    81481 ccgatcccat attcccgagc ttcgccccct agtcctacgg accagcaagc tcggggggcg
    81541 aagctcggga atatggataa gtgcatagca gcaagctaag gcaggaatag tggaggtaga
    81601 acaagcagct actgctgtat taactcttta tgataaagag tatcaatagc atactcttta
    81661 tcataaaggc catgagacac atgtatatag gcggacatag taaattattt gaagagcaat
    81721 aaatatcaat cttcaacata tgttattatc ctcgttaatt attacacctc tactagggac
    81781 aatggttgta gctagttcag gatcatataa aaattcagag ttatttacta aaacgattgc
    81841 gcttactact agtgttataa atttaattat atcattagtt atgtttattt tatttaataa
    81901 cagtactaat caatttcaat ttgtacaaga acactacaat gtacaactat tcgacattta
    81961 cttgggtgta gatggtatct ctatatattt tatattattg actacaataa taatgcctat
    82021 agcattatta tctaattgag attctataaa agaaaatgta aaatcttatt taataattat
    82081 gttattatta gaaacattat tattagcagt ttttatgagc ttagacataa tgtcattcta
    82141 tatattcttt gaatctatat tacctccttt atttatatta ataggtttat atggatcaga
    82201 taataaagta agtgcgagct actatttatt tttatatacg ctgtgaggtt ctttgttttt
    82261 actactgtcg attttaagta catcttctat aatgggtagt acagattttg atactttatt
    82321 taaactaaat tttgaatata aaactcaaat attcttattt ataggaatat ttatatcatt
    82381 tgctgtaaaa actcctacaa tatttttaaa caattgatta ttaaaagctc acgttgaatc
    82441 tcctttaggt ggaagtattg tattagccgc aatagtatta aaattaagtc tatacggtgt
    82501 atttagatta atattaccta tattacctaa agcttcttta gattatactt ttgttgtatt
    82561 tactatagcg gtaattacaa ttatatatgc tagttttagt acactaagaa caacagatgt
    82621 aaaagaacta atagcatata gttcagtctg tcacgcttca gtttatttaa taggagtatt
    82681 tagtaatact atgcaaggat tagaaggaag tgtgatatta ggtttagccc atgggtttgt
    82741 gtcaagtggt ttatttatat gtgcaggtgg aatattatac gatagaacag gtactagact
    82801 tatatatttt tatagaggaa ttactcaatt aatgcctata tttgctatat tattctttat
    82861 attagcttta ggtaattgtg gtgctccatt aactttaaat tttgtaggtg aatttatgtc
    82921 actttatagt ataatagaaa gattacctgt attaggtgtt ttcgcttgtt cttctgtagt
    82981 attttctgca gcctacacta tatatatgtt taatagaata tctttcggag gttctttcac
    83041 tagatttata gaagaaagta tatacgatgt aaataaaaga gaatttattt tattatttat
    83101 attagtatta tttacagttg tattgggtgt atatccttct ttaattttaa acgtattaga
    83161 ttattctatg aatagtttaa tatatagtat ataaggttag ctttagcaaa cctatagcca
    83221 agctagctag aacgaagtcc gctcttatat actttttatt tacctacgag tgacgcgttg
    83281 tgcacgtatt ataattatca taatcaaaat taatatgcca caattagtac ctttttatta
    83341 tatgaatgaa gtagtatttg cttttgctat aatagtattt attctatacg tattatctaa
    83401 atacatatta ccaagaatag tgcgtttatt cttatcacgt atgtttatta ataaaatata
    83461 atatatatta aggggaggag ggcgctagct cttcatagaa ggctatacat atctcgctct
    83521 tagctagctt acagctaaag ctaaaagcta gcaagctcat acctattttg ccaatattta
    83581 gctttttaaa gatttatata ttatagtagt aataatacta ctagatgttt tctatagaaa
    83641 aacaaaattt attctttgcg caagctaaag aaataagaag tcctttagat caatttgaaa
    83701 taagagacat attaaattta gaagttttag gtggtaactt acatctatct ttaactaaca
    83761 taggattata tttaacaata ggagctttaa ttatattagt tttaagtata gtttcaacta
    83821 actataataa attagttagt aataactgat caatagctca agaatcatta tacgtaacta
    83881 tacataatat agttacaaat caaataaacc ctaaaaatgg tcaaatttat ttcccattta
    83941 tatatacttt atttatattt atattaataa ataatttaat gggtatggtt aacaggagcc
    84001 tttatatttt atcattattt atctcaaaca tgtttgaagt atcaggatta catagtaaac
    84061 ctatatttca agtacaatca tattcttctc ttaactctga ctctcagcca gatacacaaa
    84121 taaacatatc taaggatagt cctagatata gttttaacaa taaaaacacc ttctacctta
    84181 atcctgatta tcttacaggg tttgtagatg gagaaggttg tttctcgctt tctatattta
    84241 aaaaagacag aagcttaact ggttgacaag ttaagcctat ctttagtata tctttacata
    84301 ataaagatat taaattatta gaagctattc aaagaacttt taaaacagga aagatctata
    84361 aacatggagt tgattctatg caatatcgtg taagttcttt aaagaattta caaataatca
    84421 cagatcattt tgatagttat cctttaatat ctcaaaagag agctgattat cttttattta
    84481 agcaagctat agctataata aagaataaag agcatttatc tctaaagggt atattgaagt
    84541 tagtaggaat taaagcttca ttaaactgag gtctatcaga taagtttaaa gagagtttcc
    84601 ctactgcaaa agcagtagtg agaccttcag taagatataa cactttaaat gttaagatta
    84661 aaaacttaaa ttgaattaga ggatttatag acgctgaagg aagtttccaa gttataactc
    84721 aaaataatag aaatgttagt ttaagatttt cattgactca acatattaaa gatgaagagt
    84781 tgttaaagga tataactact tatctaaact gtggtagata ttacaaatca ccaggacgtg
    84841 atgaaggtca atacttagta acaatctttt cagatataaa tgataagcta atacctttct
    84901 taaacgaata tccattatta ggtattaaac aatatgatta cttagatttt gcacaaatag
    84961 ccgaactaat aaaatctaaa gcccatttaa cggatgaagg attagaaaag ataaagttaa
    85021 ttcaaagtaa tatgaataga aagagaataa caatagaaga atagataaat gtttagataa
    85081 ttctaatatc atagataaat aataataata ataaaatata ataaatttca ctatatgctg
    85141 gaaacttcta atgcctttag gtaccaatac tggtgaaaat cttaaaggat gaaacaatga
    85201 actatcagca ggaaaccaaa ataacaagcg ataaaaaaaa ataggcgtat ccccacttcg
    85261 tcgggataga cgaagtctca gcaggctagg caaagctgct ctatttattt tttttttctg
    85321 cctcgttatg agtaggatcc tcagagacta cgtgtgaaag atcacttaac acagttttaa
    85381 aataacaact aagtgattaa gatatagtcc accgcggtaa gtctataaga cttactgtat
    85441 tgtccataca gctttgcttc tacagcccat tttgcgttaa catttgctct tagtttcaca
    85501 atagtattag gtgcaactat attaggattc caaaaacatg gtttaaaatt cttttcttta
    85561 ttagtacctg ctggttgtcc tttagcactt ttacctttat tagtgactat cgagttcata
    85621 tcatatctag cgagaaacgt ttcattaggt cttagattag ccgcgaatat cactgcggga
    85681 catatgctat taagcatctt gagtgggttt gtttataata taatgaattc aggatttatc
    85741 ttctttattt taggattaat acctttatta tttattatag cattctcagg tcttgaatta
    85801 gctatagcct ttatccaagc gcaagtgttc gtggtattat caagttctta tataaaagac
    85861 ggattagatt tacattaagc tgtacgagtt tagtataaga aaaatatcaa tgtatttagc
    85921 atagcagttt attaaattaa attgtgaggg tgggatggat ttgttacttc gtaacaaggg
    85981 gcataaatat aaaatatcat ctttaaaggt gtaaatacct tgccagaaat gtatctttag
    86041 gtcttagatt agcagctggt cacatgttat taagcatatt aagtggtttt gtttataata
    86101 taatgaattc tggttttata ttcttcattt taggattaat acctttatta tttattatag
    86161 ccttttcagg tttagagtta gcaatagcct tcatccaggc gcaggtgttc gtggtactat
    86221 ctagttctta tataaaagac ggattagatt tacattaata tttgtagcga tagacgaagt
    86281 ctctccctat ccgaaggata tgctggctag gctgatttcg aagaaatatg cctatataaa
    86341 aaaaaagata aaaatttagt attttcgagc ttgcgctagg cttgcgtacc gaaggatatg
    86401 aaaatctgca agcaagctct tacgagcttg ctgattcccg gctacgtcgg gaataggaaa
    86461 tcgcgcaagc tcttccgatt cccgctggga ataggaaatc gcgctagctc gagacttcgt
    86521 ctaccgtagg gtgagacttc gtctacgcaa gctctctata aaaaaaaaat atattttttt
    86581 ttttactcgt tcgccccctc cgaaaatacc agaggaggga acttcgttcg ggctaaaaat
    86641 atcgaagaaa gagtaggcag gagttccaaa agctccacta gactattcct acgaatattt
    86701 ttagtagtcc tacggactca gcaagctaga gcttgctagt actaatccgg ctccgccgga
    86761 tatgtactac gaaaaaaatc cagcaataaa aaaaataaag aactttattt tttttatttt
    86821 tactagactt cgtctactcg ccccccaggg gctattcgtt attagtacta agtgtttata
    86881 ttgaggaaag ttataagaac aataacaatt tatcctgaag gcgctattcg tttcaggaat
    86941 tagcacccag gaaattaata aaagttatat gatgtatagg aagaaaataa tacaaaatta
    87001 tttatataat ttatatgaaa aaccgcgagc aactagcatt ttatagaaaa ttatctgttt
    87061 tagtaaaatt cacagtaaat agcttatatg tttttacctt agtcaatgga tttagatcca
    87121 ttagtgatat atgaatagtt ctatatccga aaaaaaagta aaagtaaaag ttgagtttgg
    87181 tgatggctct gattgaatgc tgtccaagtg cttgacacat gctaatcgta cgttttaatt
    87241 gataaattaa aaagtggtgt acaggtgagt ataatgatat tcttcgccgg ccttaaagtg
    87301 gaggtaaatc cttcataata aataaaggaa acatataata aaaaaaaatt agggtataga
    87361 caaggacaag tgttgagggg gggaaaccct cagcaagttg actcccttat atattttttt
    87421 ttgctctttt ttttctgctt taagaggata ataaatatct tcgagatagg tagtagttaa
    87481 ggtgatgact taactagcct taaactctcg tagtcgaatc tgaaaggttg atcgaccaca
    87541 ttgggtctga aaaaacccca atgcaagtta gtacagcagt gaggaatctt ggtcaatggc
    87601 ctaacggctg aactggcaac ttggagaagt ggcaagtctt ccagtatggg gagcaaacag
    87661 ctatgggtca agcccgatac ctttaagaga agtcttattg tgagggcgag ttgtataaca
    87721 ccatagggct ggccgtccca tatgaaaaga ttttattaga attgaatgaa actttgttta
    87781 tatattgata atgacagtat atatatcgtg tcttgactaa ttgcgtgcca gcagtcgcgg
    87841 taatacgtaa gagactagtg ttattcatct taattaggtt taaagggtac ccagacggtc
    87901 tatatagctt ataaaatgtt agtataagac tagagtttta tgtaagaggg cagtacttga
    87961 ggaggagaga tgaaatttcg tgataccaaa gggactctgt aaaggcgaag gcagccctct
    88021 atgtaaaaac tgacgttgaa ggacgaaggc acagagaaca aacaggatta gatacccaag
    88081 tagtctttgc agtaaatgat gaatgccata ggttagatct atatttctat tataataata
    88141 catttctatt atttattata aaacgcattc cttatatagc ttcgcgctat aatatatttt
    88201 atatatagtg cagcagaaat ttttgtatct ggtctataaa tgaaagtgta agcatttcac
    88261 ctcaagagta atgtggcaac gcaggaactg aaatcactag accgtttctg acaccagtag
    88321 tgaagtatgt tgtttaattc gatgatccac gaaaaacctt accacaattt gaataatttt
    88381 attacaggag ttgcacggct gtttccagtt aatgttgtga aactgtggtt tccatgaaat
    88441 taacgtaatc cctggcttta ttttttttat ttacgataaa gcattcagtc ctggaaattt
    88501 ggaaagaaaa aggggacaaa gacaagtcat catggccttg atattgtggg ctatagacgt
    88561 gccacatata cctaaacaaa gagatgcgaa aatgtgaatt taagctaatc tcaaaaaata
    88621 ggatataaat tttaaggatt gtagtctgaa attcgactat atgaataagt aattactagt
    88681 aatcgtgaat caccatgtca cggtgaatag accttggatt ggtactaacc actcgtcaca
    88741 tgctgaaagg ggcatgcgca ataagtttgc tttcttagta acaagtaaaa aaaacaaata
    88801 ggttttatat attcttttat tgggaatctt cgtatgcgtg gctctaatta gtgttaagtc
    88861 gaaatacggt tcgggtagtg gaagttgccc gggattaatt aatattaacc ataaatatat
    88921 ataatataag cgcaagcatg aaaaaaaaat ctcttttttt tttccgagct agcgcctata
    88981 taaaggaggg ttcctttatt ggtaagaagg gttgagctgt aaactcaata gctattgctt
    89041 ttaagagttc gaatctcttg tctcctagaa ttagtaactt aattaggtaa aggacttcct
    89101 tgtcacggaa gtagatgtcg gttcgattct gatctaattc gtatagtagc atacatagca
    89161 tacatagcag ctagcttgct tttatagaga agtgctagct tttagcttgc actattactg
    89221 cgaggcaaac gagaggtaag gctagcttcg ctagcccttt cggagctaat gcaggaaaag
    89281 tttccatagg tagggtaaga tatttgctaa gtattatgtt ttatacattt aggtgttcga
    89341 atcacctctt ttccgtagtc tccatgcgag cttcgctcgt atatgggcta gcgaagctag
    89401 cctctttatt tttttttatt gcttgagcct ctatagctca acggtagagc ataatactgt
    89461 taatattatg atagatgttc gattcatctt aggggctttt aacttgtgta caaaactaca
    89521 agatttataa tatataatat atatgacaaa tttaataaga agtaattttc aggatcatcc
    89581 attccattta gtgtcaccat ctccttgacc actgtataca agtattgctt tatttacagt
    89641 aacagtgaat ggagcattat caatgcactt atttagcaac agctatatag tgttttactt
    89701 atcattaatt acattagtag catctatggc tttctgattt agagatataa tagcagaggg
    89761 taaacttaaa ttaaatacta tagtccttcg gactcagcaa gctctaaatt attatttgaa
    89821 tattgcacaa aaaattcctt ctatccattt agaagaggct ttatatacat atagaaataa
    89881 aaacaatact acaattttca ctaataataa taacttaggt tattatttag caggtctttt
    89941 agaaggagac ggttccattt ctcttccttc gaccaatact ggagttacaa gtttaaatag
    90001 agtacttaat cctagaatag tatttacttc ccatattaat aatataggta tgtattcatt
    90061 tatacaatca gaattaggta atataggacg ttttcaaggc gctagctctt caggagaaaa
    90121 tattcttcgt tatattattg gagatataga aagtattatt ctttttataa atttagtaca
    90181 cggaaaactt agaacaccaa aaaaccagag atttaatgat ttaatcaatt ttatgaacaa
    90241 taaatatgat ttaaatatat cggaaagttt attagataat tctagcttta cagataatag
    90301 ttgattctcc ggttttagtg aagcagatgg acatttcgga attaaatatg tagggggcag
    90361 agcttgcgca gcgattttcg cggctcctaa tcccgcaggg atatcgacga aaatacgtaa
    90421 acctaaatct gaaacccgta aaagatctgt aagtgaaaat atttctttga aatttagatt
    90481 agatcaacgt ttatatgata aagctacatc aacctcgatg aaacctttta tggaaaattt
    90541 agctttattt cttaatgcta atttaaaaac atataaaaat aataccaatt cggaagtatt
    90601 atcagttagt atacaatcta taaaaaatgt aagttttctt atagattatt ttaataaatt
    90661 tcctttaata ggagataaac ttactgattt taaaaagtga gaaatagtat ataatatgat
    90721 aatacttaaa caacatctta ctgaagaagg tagattgaaa ataaaaaatc tattggttaa
    90781 atagagctct agacttcgtc tagccttaat aataataatt taatgtatat gtgctctctt
    90841 taaatttaac aaattgctgg aaaatcctaa aattaggcta atcagcagga aactaaaaga
    90901 cggataaata tcttttaggg tcttcagaga ctagacatta aaaattaatg cgttagtatt
    90961 ccctaccccc tacggggctt aagggagaga cttctcctta gcctgcgtac ccgagacttc
    91021 taatttcgaa taaatatgta tttcatatcc cttacgggat cagaaattag tatttcatat
    91081 cccttacggg atcagaaatt agaagtgggt ccgcctggga tatgtccagg cggacccacc
    91141 actccgtcgt cggcggagag tacacttcgt taggggacta cagcaagctc tccttttagg
    91201 aatactaacc cattaattaa ggtatagtcc aaaaaatata gaaatatatt tataatatct
    91261 atcgacatat ttaggaaatc atacattatc agtgcaaaaa ggattaaatc taggagtaat
    91321 actatttata gtatctgaag gtttattttt tgtagctatc ttttgagcat tcttccatag
    91381 acaaaatgca ttgtggataa gaaccaaact ccggggaaac cctaaagctc taataactaa
    91441 gctatctgtc gaaagactta tagtggcctc attaaggact gagggtatag taacatcatt
    91501 agagattatt ggcttaagcc aatgaatggg ctatcgcgga tctaaatcag atagttttat
    91561 atctgtaaaa gagcaacgag cagacggttc ttcaatattt tctaaatatt gtaaggtgtg
    91621 ctctgagagc cagggaaact tggtttttat acatcaacaa aaagatgtta atactgttat
    91681 atctactact actcatagag tacgtagtag atatacaaaa aatattctat gtgctagtag
    91741 cacgaatatc attcaaaaat ctttattttc taccaatacc tattcccaat tcccacaggg
    91801 aattagggaa tcggcattta atacttcacc tttaacatta aatcctaatt atgtaacagg
    91861 gtttactgat ggagaaggat gtttttttgt agggattaat caagacgtaa aatttaaaac
    91921 tggttacaga gtaaaagcta cgtttcaaat aggtcttcat gaaaaagatc tcgctctgtt
    91981 ggaacaaata agattattct ttggggtagg taaagttact aagttgggag cagaatctgt
    92041 tcaatacaga gtatcaggtc tagatgattt aaatactatt atttatcatt ttgataacta
    92101 ccctttacta actcgtaaac attctgatta tatcttcttt aaagaagtta taaatttaat
    92161 gaaacaaggt aaacatctta ctttagaagg tttaaacagg atagtatcca ttaaatctac
    92221 actaaataat ggtgaattat ctgactcttt aaatttagcc tttccaaatt taaaaccagc
    92281 tttgagatca gaagtcccaa gtagagatat gcaagattta cactgattag ctggttttac
    92341 tgatgctgaa ggatgtttct tcatagcatt aaagaaatca ccagcgtcta aactaggtga
    92401 aactgcctga ttaaggttta ttttaactca acatagtaga gataaagaac ttttggaaag
    92461 tttaatacaa actttgaatt gtggtagata catagttaaa ccagactgtg gtgagtttat
    92521 agttgaaaag tttacagatg ttagggataa aataattcca atatttgaaa agtttaaatt
    92581 gcgccatggg ggagccaaat ctttaaatta tgaagatttt aaaaaggcgg cacttcttat
    92641 aggtaataaa gctcatttaa ctagagaagg gttagatgaa ataaagaaaa taaaaggtag
    92701 aatgaataaa caaagaaaag cagtattaaa taaaggtgta taaaatttaa atccatataa
    92761 gtatacttat gttactatgt agcataagta tacaaataaa taaaaaatga gtgcattaac
    92821 acctactgta gaattaggag ctcaatgacc acctatgggt atagaacctg taaacccgtt
    92881 tgaattacca ttacttaata cagtaatttt attatctagt ggagcaacta ttacttatgc
    92941 gcaccactca ttaataaaag gagaaagaaa aggagcttta tatggttcta tctttacagt
    93001 tctattagct ttaatattca ctttctttca aggggtagaa tatagcgttt cttcatttac
    93061 tattagtgac ggtgtatttg gtacatgttt cttcttcggt actgggttcc atggcttcca
    93121 cgttattata ggtacaatat tcttatcagt ggctttatga agaatatatt cataccattt
    93181 aacagaccat catcatcttg gttatgaagc tggaatatta tattgacatt ttgtagatgt
    93241 agtttgacta ttcctatacg taacaatgta ttactgagga agttagtttt aatctataga
    93301 tattaattta ataaaaaaat atatataatt tattacactt ctaatttcga agaaatacag
    93361 caagctcgac ataagttata tatataaaga tttaatggta taagggggtt cgattccccc
    93421 aagatcttag aattagctat gtaaaaacat ggctttagtt acaaatctaa caacattaat
    93481 tgttattctt ctttaaaaaa tccagataga gcttctggac tactcatcag caagctcaaa
    93541 ataatttcta atagttgagt agctttagct tgcgcagcac aacgactaaa aaggtagatt
    93601 ttctatcttg caaattttgt tgtatattat attacatatt atacaaatga tatagtctaa
    93661 acaataatga gaattattgc taatattttt tatttgtaca cgtcattata ggtacaatat
    93721 tcttatcagt ggctttatga agaatatatt cataccattt aacagaccat catcatcttg
    93781 gttatgaagc tggaatattc tactgacatt tcgttgatgt agtttgactt ttcttatacg
    93841 tatctatgta ttattgaggt tcttaattta ttatactgga gggactatcc agaagaatgc
    93901 cccccacttc gttgggatag acgaagtctc agcaggctaa ggataagcta ctagaaaaaa
    93961 aatgtctttt tttttactgc tgctgagact tcgtctatcc aaggaggcta gcttcgctag
    94021 ggagaggctc tcccacatat ttacagccga taagtttaag tcttaattaa ggcggtaatc
    94081 tattttatat agataaattt gataaaatat tcttctggac tactcatcag caagctcgag
    94141 acttcgtcta ccagaaaaaa aaaataaagg gataggcttc gccgcttcct tatttttttt
    94201 ttactgctcg agacttcgtc tacgcaggag caagctccag gattagcact agcaagatat
    94261 aattttattg ctatcctaaa tattaggtta atataagtat aaaaaataca atgtattatc
    94321 aacttctagc tacacctgag attttctcga atggatattt aacaggatcc ttagatataa
    94381 ttagcataac agctttatta tgtggtattt taataataat taataaaaac cctattgttt
    94441 cagtaatatt tctaataggt ttatttgcaa atatatcagt atatttaata ttaataggtc
    94501 ttacatttat aggtttatct tatttaattg tttatattgg ggcagtttca atattatttt
    94561 tatttatatt aatgttaata aatataagaa caagtgaatt acaaagtaat aatagaaata
    94621 gtgtatcttt aggtttattt attacaatcc tggcaaattt tactatattc caaatactac
    94681 cttattacat ggcgatatta aataattaca gtagtaaatt aaatactata ctatattatt
    94741 taccttgaaa taaatttagc gatattttaa attatattaa taaaaacata gacattacaa
    94801 atgcgaatat tatgtttgta tcaagtaata gttgagataa taatatggct gaaacagggc
    94861 atacagcaac tatagggcat atattatata caagtcacaa tatgtgaata tttatggcta
    94921 gttttatatt attattagcg atgactggtg ctataataat tactattaaa aacgagaagg
    94981 cgattcagta gtattccata tccctttggt tagacgaagt ctcagcgagc taaggaatca
    95041 gcaagctccg acccctgcca agcagcattg cacaaaatta ctatcctccg gattaggcga
    95101 tacttcgtct acgccgactt aataaaagat taagtatttc atagcaagct ctattccctg
    95161 accccctacg ggggtaggga attagagcct gctgtagacg aagtctctcc ctatttcttc
    95221 gaaattagag cttgcatatt tcagagctcg cgcccccccc ttcggcggga tcagaaatca
    95281 gtacacttcg ttagggaata agtagtattt catagcagta ttttttctgt gcttctgtgc
    95341 gaagcataca gaaaaaaatt actaaaatac tgcatatccc tacgggatca gaaatcagcg
    95401 atggacttcg ttctagcgaa gctagcccta gtaaaaaatt catccgcttt cggtattgcc
    95461 tattccctcc gaaggatggg ataaaaaaaa aatatatttt tttttatccc ggagggaata
    95521 ggcaataccc tctagcaagc taatagcagg aaacggataa agaaaaatta gttcaatggt
    95581 agagcgattg ttttacacac aataagttga aggttcaaat ccttcatttt tcagtattaa
    95641 gggttagagg agcagcagag cttgcgccac taatccgagg gtgagaggaa gaaagttcct
    95701 ctcacttaag aggaacgcca gctgagcgag ttggctgatt ataccctata agattcctta
    95761 acttaaacgg tagagtgcat ttttgataag aatgatatca gcgttcgatt cgctgaggaa
    95821 ttaaagagaa ttggccgagt ggtttaaggc ggtaagcttg agtcttatta ggttatattc
    95881 tagccgcatc cgttcaaatc ggatattctc tgaagagtgt agtttaattg gcaaaatagg
    95941 aagcttcaac cttcaaattc ttggttcaag tccaagtact cttgtttttt tacggattag
    96001 ggccggcttg ggtaggcact tcgtttggga cgaagactag ttatgttcga atcataataa
    96061 tccgatgaat tttagaagta ttagagataa aaaaataaat aaatttgtgg gttcggtaaa
    96121 aaaaaataaa gttctttatt ttttttattg cgcccactac atataagcaa gcatcgtgct
    96181 agctaaa
//
