# Supplementary material for: First steps towards mitochondrial pan-genomics: detailed analysis of Fusarium graminearum mitogenomes
Source: PeerJ. 2018 Dec 19;6:e5963. doi: 10.7717/peerj.5963 (PMC6304159; doi:10.7717/peerj.5963)
Supplement: Supplemental Information 2 — Sequence data for BK010538–BK010547 [file peerj-06-5963-s004.zip › BK010546.gb]

LOCUS       BK010546               97358 bp    DNA     circular PLN 04-JUN-2018
DEFINITION  Fusarium graminearum strain INRA-195 mitochondrion, complete
            genome.
ACCESSION   
VERSION
DBLINK      BioProject: PRJNA295638
            BioSample: SRS1096136
            Sequence Read Archive: SRR2544630
KEYWORDS    TPA:assembly.
SOURCE      mitochondrion Fusarium graminearum (Gibberella zeae)
  ORGANISM  Fusarium graminearum
            Eukaryota; Fungi; Dikarya; Ascomycota; Pezizomycotina;
            Sordariomycetes; Hypocreomycetidae; Hypocreales; Nectriaceae;
            Fusarium.
REFERENCE   1  (bases 1 to 97358)
  AUTHORS   Brankovics,B., Zhang,H., van Diepeningen,A.D., van der Lee,T.A.,
            Waalwijk,C. and de Hoog,G.S.
  TITLE     GRAbB: Selective Assembly of Genomic Regions, a New Niche for
            Genomic Research
  JOURNAL   PLoS Comput. Biol. 12 (6), e1004753 (2016)
   PUBMED   27308864
  REMARK    Publication Status: Online-Only
REFERENCE   2  (bases 1 to 97358)
  AUTHORS   Brankovics,B., Kulik,T., Sawicki,J., Wolosz,K., Zhang,H., de
            Hoog,G.S., van der Lee,T.A.J., Waalwijk,C. and van Diepeningen,A.D.
  TITLE     First steps towards mitochondrial pan-genomics: Detailed analysis
            of Fusarium graminearum mitogenomes
  JOURNAL   Unpublished
REFERENCE   3  (bases 1 to 97358)
  AUTHORS   Brankovics,B., Kulik,T., Sawicki,J., Wolosz,K., Zhang,H., de
            Hoog,G.S., van der Lee,T.A.J., Waalwijk,C. and van Diepeningen,A.D.
  TITLE     Direct Submission
  JOURNAL   Submitted (30-MAY-2018) B.U. Biointeractions & Plant Health,
            Wageningen Plant Research, Droevendaalsesteeg 1, Wageningen,
            Gelderland 6708 PB, Netherlands
COMMENT     Bankit Comment: ALT EMAIL:balazs.brankovics@wur.nl.
            Bankit Comment: Submission Title:None.
            THIRD PARTY ANNOTATION DATABASE: This TPA record uses data from
            DDBJ/EMBL/GenBank entry SRR2544630
FEATURES             Location/Qualifiers
     source          1..97358
                     /organism="Fusarium graminearum"
                     /organelle="mitochondrion"
                     /mol_type="genomic DNA"
                     /strain="INRA-195"
                     /db_xref="taxon:5518"
     gene            289..5899
                     /gene="rnl"
     rRNA            join(289..2905,5333..5899)
                     /gene="rnl"
                     /product="16S ribosomal RNA"
     intron          2906..5332
                     /gene="rnl"
                     /note="group IA"
     gene            3476..4957
                     /gene="rps3"
     CDS             3476..4957
                     /gene="rps3"
                     /note="GO IDs: GO:0003735,GO:0005840,GO:0006412;
                     GENE3DG3DSA:3.30.1140.32"
                     /codon_start=1
                     /transl_table=4
                     /product="ribosomal protein S3"
                     /translation="MNKDGNVVFPATPGIVNFQAASSKGGQGKVSSKIYNNNLKQSKT
                     ILLKKKIGDIGITKYLPSFSKEWKNTIYSYNKNTLKNIPVNDLNINKIIKGYFNLYFK
                     DHKYTGSKFILLKRRRNLLRRIHVSNAEIKHTNNKAIITLYTLNREKNVLKKKYLKIN
                     KKISKKLIAKRYFLLYKENIEKIYKILGEYKDQYIFISDIIRKTKFIKYKLEYLNKFI
                     KLKDLYLKKVWGVILNQYARKYLKYLRKYDLLYSLNQYKFNRLVFLPKLSNILNKILG
                     KKIEYNIINLKSVAYHTDLFTNALALKLRKRRINYINSMFSILNRAYLPNINTIKERS
                     IIKGDQKMDLFQSKFKDLKIISNIVFPAMPEGIAGSLAPTSSLSKLLDGTYPSDINNG
                     IMHSSDANKENIHNTIYNSIGYKNMAGIRLEVKGRLTKRYRADRSIYSLKWKGGLKNV
                     DSSFRGLSSVLFRGNSKSNVTYSIAKSKRRIGAFAVKGWIGGK"
     gene            6020..6090
                     /gene="trnT(tgt)"
     tRNA            6020..6090
                     /gene="trnT(tgt)"
                     /product="tRNA-Thr"
                     /anticodon=(pos:6052..6054,aa:Thr,seq:tgt)
     gene            7027..7099
                     /gene="trnE(ttc)"
     tRNA            7027..7099
                     /gene="trnE(ttc)"
                     /product="tRNA-Glu"
                     /anticodon=(pos:7060..7062,aa:Glu,seq:ttc)
     gene            7101..7171
                     /gene="trnM(cat)"
                     /note="copy 1"
     tRNA            7101..7171
                     /gene="trnM(cat)"
                     /product="tRNA-Met"
                     /anticodon=(pos:7133..7135,aa:Met,seq:cat)
     gene            7172..7244
                     /gene="trnM(cat)"
                     /note="copy 2"
     tRNA            7172..7244
                     /gene="trnM(cat)"
                     /product="tRNA-Met"
                     /anticodon=(pos:7205..7207,aa:Met,seq:cat)
     gene            7710..7780
                     /gene="trnG(acc)"
     tRNA            7710..7780
                     /gene="trnG(acc)"
                     /product="tRNA-Gly"
                     /anticodon=(pos:7742..7744,aa:Gly,seq:acc)
     gene            7788..7870
                     /gene="trnL(taa)"
     tRNA            7788..7870
                     /gene="trnL(taa)"
                     /product="tRNA-Leu"
                     /anticodon=(pos:7822..7824,aa:Leu,seq:taa)
     gene            8604..8674
                     /gene="trnG(tcc)"
     tRNA            8604..8674
                     /gene="trnG(tcc)"
                     /product="tRNA-Gly"
                     /anticodon=(pos:8636..8638,aa:Gly,seq:tcc)
     gene            9696..15491
                     /gene="orf1931"
     CDS             9696..15491
                     /gene="orf1931"
                     /codon_start=1
                     /transl_table=4
                     /product="hypothetical protein"
                     /translation="MKKNMNLLLVRLFVRFPWSLHSDPSEGGRLRLSRDLQQYINLRT
                     FINRQKINRLSKNSIELISRYIFNIKLYQFLAVVFIHVAVTSIQIDLNLFLEVLNNLP
                     ENLGSSVGVPELAKNIKLDSNINYILCYSHRSLFGFRTYILMVLILFIIFPILFIIQN
                     YIFIILSILSVILVKALALNFYQKHFQFFYSGLPSHKKVDFREKLVHFITLIINNIGK
                     IIKHLFKMWIISIIIIYIFRYLLATMLLNIDDNNSFITTILILTLPLPMFFYLLNFIV
                     KYLKKESIEDKDYYLYNDYVVKRVNLYRITCTIIVNYLIQNYYSTIIISIIIKGFIVI
                     IITLFTICIIYGILRINKPGWRASHFVSRQSTISCSRVDPLSDGDSGVRASLTKCIPP
                     GERVGINKHEPIPLKSALDLAGSASYIAAFISLTPFLQEACNSGFSKFYFNEGNQRYY
                     EWKGIPFRMPGVVKCGPEPTINIMQVRKTEIALAKAAEEARNLHKVPDTDVGIYYRNL
                     DAAIEKEAAQNLNKEAVAKEGGASLSRYYRNIDETIKKKADYVPVTESVRQGLIKEYK
                     DKLNNSPIVNITWKLKYNEGIQRSQANFTVKPINYFYNTKFYGAVSLVLKGRLLIVNI
                     IRHDLPGCVFMPTYYLQNANVTDSSAKIRDITTTLESKYGIMLPQIGIDKVENRINGL
                     IIFTQAESIDNTSLFRVWRPSSYYMEPELKTVKNYYQEKSQNNLRIREFDTTDSIKFS
                     KDLKKVVGVQGEAIKIANNENFVIHEDRLAARKLAFFENTLDNEYRKLVEFYLTKGQK
                     ANPKDFMIWEEDGSDKSRLKFKDLMYKARSETKSAIQKDEYLLARPKGKEWDLVKFAE
                     RRMSRNDSNNEYMDNDCYYFKTRRDYPINRLLITRNQSHMTYFSMYKEGVAEGYKIRR
                     QMLGELDASINLPLEKSRAELIKKIASKLTRSEFTKFQNIYGVSINRLTFEFFQLKPT
                     DSKYFGINTTSTTFAPILDRNTDYELYSIIDVKNDSVKLPFVFKQGGMSNMTMPTHDY
                     NMLDNRDEVSIRRCMDFIYTNSDGNLTYQSDKDNFSVLAGVDKNYPYQSDMDNFSVVK
                     KKSVGFTKKAVDYKNKNPKSVKYTLDGFNNRFFRGKSISIELPFESIKLLDIIPHEYH
                     QISLGGERVNFDYEGEQRVKSSIPNTLVMKKTRKLNLEFTLLKQVYTTKGSNSKITLR
                     FTPTWPPDPSPNGDIEIPNLILQVANLNNDSTDLNPRTLEAHYVEYDLPSRRPTPSTN
                     LPNETPLHPSGSNEEEEDIYGYSGDEDNNAQNNREVASAVQASEQPPTVESPMELPFE
                     DSFADAPYPYEAESPKDNDNNSGSRKGRTAVASGDQVVEGEEIALISADDMTSEGDLA
                     FSPQFFIPESTPDSISSDNSSPINTQANQGMGEILESNLVNRDEPMQVDGDLYREVMN
                     NAVGEAVMESINPILLLPDLPTSNPEPVDTEDSPLSTEVSPLSMMSDSEFFELERQIA
                     SLKPSYLEADPGEVDGSGQDAADPEAIIISSDDSSSDSGDYGNNYSEASPITSLPGNR
                     AGQMADPEAIIRSSDDSSSEGVPTPPKETDFIARPLNTPVAEVIHDRTGTRLLTVDIH
                     TMLTVIGPPNAPEPRLWSVGNANYYLSMAPDFFYEHYPRGTEVMPPNNYPSQQINVYI
                     PPPMDKLRCESDGRIGEICICRAEFATVVPLVNYPRSSYIEGALFMKSVLSSEPLGDK
                     DLSDGFNLSDRLNFSSNSYTNAYFAPEPTPDTDSISSDNSSPINMQANQEEAGKPEVT
                     LISADDMTSEGDLAFSPQFFIPESTPDSISSDNSSPINTQANQGMGEILESNLVNRDE
                     PMQVDEDLYREVMNNVVGEATMETINPILLLPDLPTSNPEPVDTEDSPLSTEDSPLSM
                     MSDSEFFELEREISKLGKSIGRDKKGQSSYK"
     gene            15548..15619
                     /gene="trnA(tgc)"
     tRNA            15548..15619
                     /gene="trnA(tgc)"
                     /product="tRNA-Ala"
                     /anticodon=(pos:15581..15583,aa:Ala,seq:tgc)
     gene            15918..15990
                     /gene="trnF(gaa)"
     tRNA            15918..15990
                     /gene="trnF(gaa)"
                     /product="tRNA-Phe"
                     /anticodon=(pos:15951..15953,aa:Phe,seq:gaa)
     gene            16338..16410
                     /gene="trnK(ttt)"
     tRNA            16338..16410
                     /gene="trnK(ttt)"
                     /product="tRNA-Lys"
                     /anticodon=(pos:16371..16373,aa:Lys,seq:ttt)
     gene            16855..16937
                     /gene="trnL(tag)"
     tRNA            16855..16937
                     /gene="trnL(tag)"
                     /product="tRNA-Leu"
                     /anticodon=(pos:16888..16890,aa:Leu,seq:tag)
     gene            17259..17330
                     /gene="trnQ(ttg)"
     tRNA            17259..17330
                     /gene="trnQ(ttg)"
                     /product="tRNA-Gln"
                     /anticodon=(pos:17292..17294,aa:Gln,seq:ttg)
     gene            17758..17830
                     /gene="trnH(gtg)"
     tRNA            17758..17830
                     /gene="trnH(gtg)"
                     /product="tRNA-His"
                     /anticodon=(pos:17791..17793,aa:His,seq:gtg)
     gene            18289..18361
                     /gene="trnM(cat)"
                     /note="copy 3"
     tRNA            18289..18361
                     /gene="trnM(cat)"
                     /product="tRNA-Met"
                     /anticodon=(pos:18323..18325,aa:Met,seq:cat)
     gene            18416..26186
                     /gene="nad2"
     CDS             join(18416..18793,20200..20583,22049..22474,24078..24521,
                     26154..26186)
                     /gene="nad2"
                     /codon_start=1
                     /transl_table=4
                     /product="NADH dehydrogenase subunit 2"
                     /translation="MIILSIILVLLSNAVNIRRDISILFNRIAILILIYCILHDISSL
                     AVVTKGVGLHGGLLLMTNITQIFHIFIFLVSILILQLTSFYPRKVWVSEYSSLKDLLL
                     YKFIYYNTKIINKMGEHFKIIEYPLIILFVITGAVLLMSTNDLVSIFLAIELQSYGLY
                     ILSTIYRNSELSTTGGLIYFLLGGLSSCFILLGTSLLYANSGTTNLDGLYIITSISDL
                     STNLWYTPYYINLSLVIFTIGFLFKVSAAPFHFWSPDVYDAIPTIVTTFVAIIAKISI
                     FILLLQLVYYTNSSFSEMSWTFILLISSLFSLIIGTVVGLTQFRIKRLFAYSTISHVG
                     FILLALGISSVESTQAFIFYLTQYSISNLNAFVILIAIGFSLYCYISENKEHEELMDK
                     NNSPIQLVTQLKGYFYINPFLAISLAITIFSFVGVPPLIGFFGKQMVLSAALDKGLIF
                     LSLIAILTSVIGGVYYLGIVKEMFFSLPEYKINPLLETLTLRGNVVDDNQKIIKQLKF
                     NYKNIAISSPISFVISIITLVILLFLFMNKEWLSMGTILVQILFNN"
     exon            18416..18793
                     /gene="nad2"
                     /number=1
     intron          18794..20199
                     /gene="nad2"
                     /note="group IC2"
     gene            18815..20092
                     /gene="iorf425"
     CDS             18815..20092
                     /gene="iorf425"
                     /note="GO IDs: GO:0004519; GENE3D G3DSA:3.10.28.10;PANTHER
                     PTHR36181,PTHR36181:SF2; PFAM PF00961;
                     SUPERFAMILYSSF55608"
                     /codon_start=1
                     /transl_table=4
                     /product="LAGLIDADG endonuclease"
                     /translation="MFQLLRDKLSNSGEALKLLIPNLVELYRGGWTNYSCMVTSQKIL
                     EKGMGNRGSKSTVFVRKLYTVVKEQRVDGSCNGLVINPLLRCTLRGFERISWYGIPSN
                     QILIKRYYTTNDSNTNIESEISTINKESFKLNPWFITGFTDGDGSFTISTSKKKSGTG
                     WKIHPTFTIGLDIKDLDILIQFKAYFNAGKIYKSKRGIIYYTIGSTKDLLKHVLPHFD
                     KYPLSSLKLKDYLVFKRILLLMQKGEHQSLSGLFKIFSERANLNKGLPKVVEEEYPDL
                     KPAVIPELKIAPTINPDWLAGFITAEASFFISIYPSKDRKVGYAVSLVFSLSQHAKDL
                     DLLKRIADSLECGIVRKHKSREAVELVITKSEDINQKLTPLLSKHTLSGVKLLDFERF
                     KKASILINSKAHLTSEGIKLIKDIKDTMYNRGL"
     exon            20200..20583
                     /gene="nad2"
                     /number=2
     intron          20584..22048
                     /gene="nad2"
                     /note="group IC2"
     gene            20605..21480
                     /gene="iorf291"
     CDS             20605..21480
                     /gene="iorf291"
                     /note="GO IDs: GO:0004519; GENE3D G3DSA:3.10.28.10;PANTHER
                     PTHR36181,PTHR36181:SF2; PFAM PF00961;
                     SUPERFAMILYSSF55608"
                     /codon_start=1
                     /transl_table=4
                     /product="LAGLIDADG endonuclease"
                     /translation="MSTYVGCKLSNSREPLKLLVLSHIWKCMSGWINYSGIVTSQKMS
                     ENKMGNRGSKSVIHETKQSCIIVKEQRVNGSWCGINIPHLRYTLVGFGRSYQVKTLSN
                     QIIQRQFYSSESNLDNSQLRQDPWFISGFSDAEGCFMVLVRKSPKSKLGWQIEANFTI
                     NLHVRDLDLLKLIQSFSFASHYFGVGRIGKERNGCRDFTIGSLDQIITKVIPHFDKYP
                     LKTNKYSDYLLFKQVVMMMQRGEHLTAEGLQKIIGIRASLNRGLTPLLLEAFPNTVAL
                     VRPLLPPLKNVKLDP"
     exon            22049..22474
                     /gene="nad2"
                     /number=3
     intron          22475..24077
                     /gene="nad2"
                     /note="group IC2"
     gene            22508..23758
                     /gene="iorf416"
     CDS             22508..23758
                     /gene="iorf416"
                     /note="GO IDs: GO:0004519; GENE3D G3DSA:3.10.28.10;PANTHER
                     PTHR36181; PFAM PF00961; SUPERFAMILY SSF55608"
                     /codon_start=1
                     /transl_table=4
                     /product="LAGLIDADG endonuclease"
                     /translation="MWPNSGDVLKLLVPSCSRKATSGSINHWCTVTSHKIIERAMDYR
                     GSKSTVRVRKLYTVVKEQRVDGHRCINLMHLRYALMGFERNYQIRILSKQLIMPSLRR
                     SYTSLSVNPNLKSTATGTLNPLFLTGFSDAESNFTVRIFKSNTVKVGWCVQPVFQIEL
                     HKKDLNVLEKISSFLGVGKIYHKEESSIYMVQSLRDIDVIINHFEKYPLLTKKLEDFQ
                     LFSQIVTLIHKKEHLTITGWHKIISLRASMNKGLSTFMKTTFPDIIPATRPSRSDEEL
                     INSKIDPYWMAGFVAGEGCFSIRITKSLTLKTGYQVQLRFNVTQHSIDKVFMNSLVAF
                     WGCGKVFLRFRENKVDFQILKLKDLTDKVIPLFQSISLQGVKSKDFADFCKAVDIMKV
                     KGHLTNEGLDQIRRLKAGMNRGRE"
     exon            24078..24521
                     /gene="nad2"
                     /number=4
     intron          24522..26153
                     /gene="nad2"
                     /note="group IA"
     gene            24720..25772
                     /gene="iorf350"
     CDS             24720..25772
                     /gene="iorf350"
                     /note="GO IDs: GO:0004519; GENE3D G3DSA:3.10.28.10;PANTHER
                     PTHR36181; PFAM PF00961; SUPERFAMILY SSF55608"
                     /codon_start=1
                     /transl_table=4
                     /product="LAGLIDADG endonuclease"
                     /translation="MIMKNYKFNELAVLRINLDKLRFFSTHTVRSRQAVNIEHINNYI
                     SNINNNDDEVVPINPWFVTGFTDAEGSFMIHLEKNKDKWRVRPTFQIKLDIRDLSLLE
                     EIKIYFNNTGSINTSNKECVYKVRSLKDISIIISHFDKYNLITQKKADFELFKLIINK
                     LNSQEHLSYEVGATVLQEIISIRASMNLGLSSSVKEDFPHIIPVIRPLIENMVIPHPE
                     WMAGFVSGEGSFSVYTTSDDKYVSLSFRVSQHNKDKQLLKSFVDFFGCGGFNYHNKGN
                     KAVIFVTRKFEDINDKIIPLFNEYKIKGVKYKDFKDWSLVAKMIESKSHLTTNGYKEI
                     CKIKENMNSYRKSSVN"
     exon            26154..26186
                     /gene="nad2"
                     /number=5
     gene            26187..28044
                     /gene="nad3"
     CDS             join(26187..26276,27721..28044)
                     /gene="nad3"
                     /codon_start=1
                     /transl_table=4
                     /product="NADH dehydrogenase subunit 3"
                     /translation="MSSVTFLFVFVTILTIVFLLLNFILAPHNPYQEKYSIFECGFHS
                     FLGQNRTQFGVKFFIFALVYLLLDLEILVIYPYGISVYENGIYGLIVVLIFIGIITAG
                     FVFELGKNALKIDSRQSNNYFYKSKKFINMFTEHK"
     exon            26187..26276
                     /gene="nad3"
                     /number=1
     intron          26277..27720
                     /gene="nad3"
                     /note="group IC2"
     gene            26286..27548
                     /gene="iorf420"
     CDS             26286..27548
                     /gene="iorf420"
                     /note="GO IDs: GO:0004519; GENE3D G3DSA:3.10.28.10;PANTHER
                     PTHR36181; PFAM PF00961; SUPERFAMILY SSF55608"
                     /codon_start=1
                     /transl_table=4
                     /product="LAGLIDADG endonuclease"
                     /translation="MGKSINWGKLPNSGEPLKLLVLSHIWKCMSGWINYSGIVTSQKM
                     SENKMGDRGSKSVIHETKQSCIIVKEQRVDGSCNAGKSALLKCTLVDFKRSYQIKIPS
                     NPIILTRNFSTLVGELASLEQSSLPPKLDPSYVTGFTDGEGSFILTIIKDNKYKLGWR
                     VACRFVISLHKKDLVLLNSLKNFFNTGSVFLMGKGAAQYRVESLTGLSIIINHFDRYP
                     LNTKKQADYMLFKLAYNLIINKSHLTEKGLSELVSLKAVMNNGLKDELKIAYPNITPV
                     LRPEIPLSLNIDPLWLAGFTDAEGCFSVVVFKSKTSKIGEAVKLSFIITQSVRDEFLI
                     KSLIEYLGCGYTSLDGRGAIDFKVSDFSSLKNIIIPFYDKYYIHGNKSLDFKDFSRVV
                     TLMENKKHLTKQGLDEIKKIRNAMNTNR"
     exon            27721..28044
                     /gene="nad3"
                     /number=2
     gene            28743..30040
                     /gene="atp9"
     CDS             join(28743..28923,29997..30040)
                     /gene="atp9"
                     /codon_start=1
                     /transl_table=4
                     /product="ATP synthase 9"
                     /translation="MVEASKLIGAGLATIGLAGAGVGIGVVFGCLIIGVARNPSLKNQ
                     LFSYSILGFAFSEATALFALMMALLLLYVV"
     exon            28743..28923
                     /gene="atp9"
                     /number=1
     intron          28924..29996
                     /gene="atp9"
                     /note="group IA"
     gene            29140..29988
                     /gene="iorf282"
     CDS             29140..29988
                     /gene="iorf282"
                     /note="GO IDs: GO:0003677,GO:0004519; CDD cd10445;
                     GENE3DG3DSA:1.10.10.10,G3DSA:3.40.1440.10;
                     PFAMPF01541,PF07453,PF07460; PROSITE_PROFILES PS50164;
                     SMARTSM00465,SM00496; SUPERFAMILY SSF64496,SSF82771;
                     TIGRFAMTIGR01453"
                     /codon_start=1
                     /transl_table=4
                     /product="GIY-YIG endonuclease"
                     /translation="MIFKVYMAFYLILKFNFICRKISTKINNTTFNSPSSQNPIKTYY
                     DPLNEREIIRKDNNGKIGVYVWQNKINNKMYVGSGDPLYLRLSDYYQLWYLKHKDNLY
                     IVRSLNKYSMSSFILHIMEYSDSDNVIKCEQKWIDILKPEYNLTPLAGSTKGFKHSLE
                     AKDKMRIAATGRKHTDEVKDLMSKNRQGLNNSFYNKTHTPETIEKLRNIAQNRTHLPV
                     KGLDVEITDIETKITTTYSSVREAASYLNSDIKTLLRREKSQLIKGTNKPYKNKYIIT
                     IIRGNN"
     exon            29997..30040
                     /gene="atp9"
                     /number=2
     gene            30563..35798
                     /gene="cox2"
     CDS             join(30563..30670,32137..32256,33416..33838,35700..35798)
                     /gene="cox2"
                     /codon_start=1
                     /transl_table=4
                     /product="cytochrome c oxidase subunit II"
                     /translation="MKHLFNTFINFDAPMPWGIYFQDSATPQMEGLVELHDNIMYYLV
                     LILFAVGWILFSIMKNFASTKTQISHKYLNHGTLIELIWTITPAVILILIAFPSFKLL
                     YLMDEVNDPSMTILAEGHQWYWSYQYPDFIDSNEEFIEFDSYIVPDSDLEDGGLRMLE
                     VDNRVIVPELTHIRFVITSGDVIHSFACPSLGIKCDAYPGRLNQVSVFINREGVFYGQ
                     CSEICGILHSSMPIVIESVNIDKFVHWLYSV"
     exon            30563..30670
                     /gene="cox2"
                     /number=1
     intron          30671..32136
                     /gene="cox2"
                     /note="group IC2"
     gene            31115..32044
                     /gene="iorf309"
     CDS             31115..32044
                     /gene="iorf309"
                     /note="GO IDs: GO:0004519; GENE3D G3DSA:3.10.28.10;PANTHER
                     PTHR36181,PTHR36181:SF2; PFAM PF00961;
                     SUPERFAMILYSSF55608"
                     /codon_start=1
                     /transl_table=4
                     /product="LAGLIDADG endonuclease"
                     /translation="MDKYMENPSNNKSKLNPHYVTGFSDGESCFHLSIGKNSKYKIGY
                     YVNPGFTIVLHKKDELLLRSIQSFFGGIGNLKVLPNIVQYRVFSLKDLDIILNHFDNY
                     PLITKKHTDFLLFKEALALIKNKEHLTIEGFNKIIALKSSMNLGLPEVLKESFPDILG
                     RKIEPFDLPSVLNPYWVAGFTDGEGCFWIKTLKAVGGAAPNKEGLRSVIGFQISQHSR
                     DLPLMEKFISFFECGRLEQTGSAYSLVVTKLSLINEKIIPFYMAYPILGSKSEDFKDW
                     CRAVQLKNHKAHLTPQGLKEILNIKSSINSSRK"
     exon            32137..32256
                     /gene="cox2"
                     /number=2
     intron          32257..33415
                     /gene="cox2"
                     /note="group IB"
     gene            32263..33141
                     /gene="iorf292"
     CDS             32263..33141
                     /gene="iorf292"
                     /note="GO IDs: GO:0003677,GO:0004519; CDD cd10445;
                     GENE3DG3DSA:1.10.10.10,G3DSA:3.40.1440.10;
                     PFAMPF01541,PF07453,PF07460; PROSITE_PROFILES PS50164;
                     SMARTSM00465,SM00496,SM00497; SUPERFAMILY
                     SSF64496,SSF82771;TIGRFAM TIGR01453"
                     /codon_start=1
                     /transl_table=4
                     /product="GIY-YIG endonuclease"
                     /translation="MPTQKCFKLELAPSIYKFFYNHRSYSTTSSSPISSVKFYEDAFS
                     MRKLIIKDNKDKSGIYKWTNKITKDIYIGQSISLAKRFIRYFNLSYLKNRETLVISRA
                     LIKYGYSNFSLEILEYCDIANLTEREQYYMDKLNPRYNTLKIAGSSSGHKLSEETKTK
                     ISKSLKGVYIQEKSALYGRTHTEETKALMSSNNSNENNPFFGKTHSLETKELMRQKAL
                     GRKHSEETLLKMSTSRGHLVYIHEKCDSEGFKLIGSFVSIRKAAKFLDISANTVRLYI
                     NSGEIFKDRYKFTGER"
     exon            33416..33838
                     /gene="cox2"
                     /number=3
     intron          33839..35699
                     /gene="cox2"
                     /note="group IC1"
     gene            34281..35648
                     /gene="iorf455"
     CDS             34281..35648
                     /gene="iorf455"
                     /note="GENE3D G3DSA:1.10.10.10,G3DSA:3.40.1440.10;
                     PFAMPF01541; PROSITE_PROFILES PS50164; SMART
                     SM00465,SM00497;SUPERFAMILY SSF82771"
                     /codon_start=1
                     /transl_table=4
                     /product="GIY-YIG endonuclease"
                     /translation="MHGTTSRSVFNNHLLSDKRIGLSTIAALPLTRHFSSIRSLVNNS
                     EALASDHINSGKPTTLSVINKVLLNQNLVVTDSKLKELLKVEGVEIELPISTPKGKEL
                     LAELTGKSKYKGFSGVYMFIHKNTGDKYVGSSNLLRRRMDYYFNGDYPLAGKFLPLLY
                     KEGLEAFKLRIFKLDSNKFSSQDALILEQFYLLDKEFNLNTLRVVNAGSSKGDPVYVY
                     DLTCSILYYHAKSRIELKRVLNIHTETSKKYVDSKLPYLNKFLLLSYPIPTALTSDIS
                     LEELLGIMQDERKDTYKLGTRTSIPVELEIKEGNTFVSEASKGHTLKFDSLTSCMEYL
                     RGLGLIIKRDTLTKYIKIEKVFHNFLCKYSDKTLPKNFDEIGLIIDEYKKLKVDTDSL
                     IINRKNKPILVKGGAKLHMDKEFDSITEAIKHFDNLNIKLDSKTLYLRLKDGKIYKDY
                     YFTYK"
     exon            35700..35798
                     /gene="cox2"
                     /number=4
     gene            36236..36306
                     /gene="trnR(acg)"
     tRNA            36236..36306
                     /gene="trnR(acg)"
                     /product="tRNA-Arg"
                     /anticodon=(pos:36268..36270,aa:Arg,seq:acg)
     gene            36587..36657
                     /gene="trnR(tcg)"
     tRNA            36587..36657
                     /gene="trnR(tcg)"
                     /product="tRNA-Arg"
                     /anticodon=(pos:36619..36621,aa:Arg,seq:tcg)
     gene            36951..37025
                     /gene="trnY(ata)"
     tRNA            36951..37025
                     /gene="trnY(ata)"
                     /product="tRNA-Tyr"
                     /anticodon=(pos:36984..36986,aa:Tyr,seq:ata)
     gene            37099..39356
                     /gene="nad4L"
     CDS             join(37099..37337,39326..39356)
                     /gene="nad4L"
                     /codon_start=1
                     /transl_table=4
                     /product="NADH dehydrogenase 4L"
                     /translation="MSLTLLLFLIGILGFVFNRKNLILMLISIEIMLLSITFLILVSS
                     VNIDDIIGQTYAIYIIVVAGAESAIGLAILVAFYRLRGSIRIEYK"
     exon            37099..37337
                     /gene="nad4L"
                     /number=1
     intron          37338..39325
                     /gene="nad4L"
                     /note="group IC1"
     gene            37363..38394
                     /gene="iorf343"
     CDS             37363..38394
                     /gene="iorf343"
                     /note="GO IDs: GO:0004519; GENE3D G3DSA:3.10.28.10;PANTHER
                     PTHR36181; PFAM PF00961; SUPERFAMILY SSF55608"
                     /codon_start=1
                     /transl_table=4
                     /product="LAGLIDADG endonuclease"
                     /translation="MNRASTSNIQSLNRVSDLRKVNSYPFKVPGTFIRNYSTTRVMSL
                     HPWFVTGFTDAEGCFWIGVRNDPRNKTGWCVQAFFQIALHKKDVALLNNIQSYFGGIG
                     TVAVRGDRCYFIVSSLKQIIKVIIPHFDAHPLITNKLVDYRLWKSIISIMEAKRHLTV
                     EGLNEIIRMKSSLNLGLSDEIQDAFAETLSTNPNQERSWNPAESIPHGMWMAGFTSGE
                     GSFFVNIFKSTHHRVGYQVRLGFEIAQHIRDELTMATFTSFFNCGIISRYSEDMVKYR
                     CTKFSDLNTLIIPFFKEYLPLGNKLLDFEDFGQVALLLENKAHLTEEGLNSIRKIKAV
                     ACLMNSLRK"
     exon            39326..39356
                     /gene="nad4L"
                     /number=2
     gene            39356..42356
                     /gene="nad5"
     CDS             join(39356..40072,41085..42356)
                     /gene="nad5"
                     /codon_start=1
                     /transl_table=4
                     /product="NADH dehydrogenase subunit 5"
                     /translation="MYLSIIILPLLGSIVSGFFGRKVGVTGSRILGCLSIMITTILAI
                     ISFFEVGFNNNPVSINLFKWLDNESFNMVWNFQFDSLTVSMLIPVLIISSLVHFYSIG
                     YMSSDPHNQRFFSYLSLFTFMMIILVTGNNYLVMFVGWEGVGVCSYLLVSFWFTRIAA
                     NQSSLSAFLTNRVGDAFLMIGMFILLWTLGTLDYSTVFSLAPYINENITTIIGICLLI
                     GAMAKSSQVGLHIWLPMAMEGPTPVSALIHAATMVTAGVYLLIRSSPLIEYSAVVLAI
                     CLWLGATTTVFSSLIGLFQQDIKKIIAYSTMSQLGMMVIAIGLSSYNVAIFHLINHAF
                     YKGLLFLGAGAVIHAVVDNQDLRKYGGLISFLPLTYSVILIASLSLVAFPFMTGFYSK
                     DFILESAYGQYHFSSIDVYVIAVIGAIFTTLYSVKVIYLTFLTNPNGPVNYYRNAHES
                     DIFISLPLVVLAIFSIYFGYITRDIFIGLGSGFFVDNSIFIHPVHEIMIDTEFGVPTI
                     FKLIPFILTVSFSALAIIYSEFMPNIISNFKLSNLGYYIYGFFNQRFLVEFFYNKYIV
                     NSVLEIGGQTTKVLDKGSIESIGPYGFGVILTKASKIISSLSNGVVTNYALYILIGIC
                     FYLSIFTFVQVVDDVVNSITIASLVILMLHKDRSLISN"
     exon            39356..40072
                     /gene="nad5"
                     /number=1
     intron          40073..41084
                     /gene="nad5"
                     /note="group IB"
     gene            40073..40981
                     /gene="iorf302"
     CDS             40073..40981
                     /gene="iorf302"
                     /note="GO IDs: GO:0004519; GENE3D G3DSA:3.10.28.10;PANTHER
                     PTHR36181; PFAM PF00961; SUPERFAMILY SSF55608"
                     /codon_start=1
                     /transl_table=4
                     /product="LAGLIDADG endonuclease"
                     /translation="MVTGALLKFHYMRGHPLTLKSTSYFVAIGKIFNVGQSAGNLYNI
                     QGSSETIRETIKIDNTFKWWLIGFAEGDGYFGVDKKGYLTFKVTQSTTDCQVLFFIKK
                     SLGFGSVSLQSKSSKTHQYRVRDKNNLIKIINIFNGNLITKAKIAQFKLFLEAFNNKY
                     NTDITFIECNKKVTLDNAWLSGFTDGEGCFTASAYLSKATNKHIVTVRYVISQKNDIE
                     FSQYLAELINGYITYIKSYDGYNTVVNHSKLNIILNYIKSYPLKTKKHVSYLRWLKVY
                     ELVKDKHHHNPEGIEIIKSLIKLINK"
     exon            41085..42356
                     /gene="nad5"
                     /number=2
     gene            43876..44253
                     /gene="orf125"
     CDS             43876..44253
                     /gene="orf125"
                     /codon_start=1
                     /transl_table=4
                     /product="hypothetical protein"
                     /translation="MKLFFCNSNVSSKLGFKPSFSRFFSGFTSKELIVNSDINNVLLY
                     DGNNFKAVLFLPSLVAFLNLIEAMKTDSINNNLSLILEFKDFYLSLTNILKQLEPGKY
                     SFGGTPLLLSKIFRWLLFNWMLY"
     gene            45926..56995
                     /gene="cob"
     CDS             join(45926..46203,48430..48544,50789..50885,53322..53337,
                     54399..54671,56602..56995)
                     /gene="cob"
                     /codon_start=1
                     /transl_table=4
                     /product="cytochrome b"
                     /translation="MRILKNHPLLKLANGYLIDASQPSNISYLWNFGSLLLLCLVIQI
                     VTGVTLAMHYNPSVLEAFNSVEHIMRDVNNGWLVRYLHSNTASAFFFLVYLHIGRGIY
                     YASYRAPRTLTWVIGTIILIVMIVTGFLGYVLPYGQMSLWGATVITNLISAVPWIGQD
                     IVEFIWGGFSVNNATLNRFFALHFVLPFILAALVLMHMIALHDTAGSSNPLGVPVYYD
                     RMPMAPYFLFKDLITIFIFIFVLGIFVFFMPNVLGDSDNYIMANPMQTPPAIVPEWYL
                     LPFYAILRSIPNKLLGVIAMLAAILIILILPKADLGLTKGLQFRPLSKAAFYVFLVNF
                     LILMQIGAKHVESPFIEIGQLSTALYFSHFLFILPAVSILENTLVDLELQNNAKNI"
     exon            45926..46203
                     /gene="cob"
                     /number=1
     intron          46204..48429
                     /gene="cob"
                     /note="group IC1"
     gene            46205..47671
                     /gene="iorf488"
     CDS             46205..47671
                     /gene="iorf488"
                     /note="GO IDs: GO:0004519; COILS Coil;
                     GENE3DG3DSA:3.10.28.10; PANTHER PTHR36181; PFAM PF00961;
                     SMARTSM00497; SUPERFAMILY SSF55608"
                     /codon_start=1
                     /transl_table=4
                     /product="LAGLIDADG endonuclease"
                     /translation="MICVDFVYFFLCNPLFTSNKPCIKYLATKDARLKSSKAQLPLFA
                     LRKYSRALSSKSGIHNIVTSSHSKIGDIACETAPTHKPENLAFLSDEEFGEWFRGFVD
                     AEGCFSIQTVKNHFKFIFTFCLHIDETPLIKYIIQRLGVGAFSLRESSVNFTVSSKDA
                     LLVIFGVLDKRPLNTSKNLNYLAFRQAYDLYFYRESVNISSELSQEIVTLKDKMNKKR
                     VEFKQSTDHKIHITPYWLLGFVEGEGYFSTNKTDYSLKFGIGQTSQEIIVLEAIQKYF
                     LALPTAKNYVERNNTNLVSLATYNQAKGRDYKAMAQLVITQRYFISNVIIPFFDKLTW
                     LSKKFKDYVDWKLILDLINHGWHFTEEGKKLISLITQGMNNYRLSNNTTSEEDTSRAD
                     VKERALKLLSSPSNFEVQANGKILIKSLGTYLKGRGNVGVNVLNTKGEIVFKFNSIKD
                     CALFFNVHTRTINRRLDKGSLVEHDNQNLVFQRDVRLP"
     exon            48430..48544
                     /gene="cob"
                     /number=2
     intron          48545..50788
                     /gene="cob"
                     /note="group ID"
     gene            48554..49423
                     /gene="iorf289"
     CDS             48554..49423
                     /gene="iorf289"
                     /note="GO IDs: GO:0003677,GO:0004519; CDD cd10445;
                     GENE3DG3DSA:1.10.10.10,G3DSA:3.40.1440.10;
                     PFAMPF01541,PF07453,PF07460; PROSITE_PROFILES PS50164;
                     SMARTSM00465,SM00497; SUPERFAMILY SSF64496,SSF82771;
                     TIGRFAMTIGR01453"
                     /codon_start=1
                     /transl_table=4
                     /product="GIY-YIG endonuclease"
                     /translation="MAQNDYNNNKITTTTTFNDKRYYSTSRNNKEETSFPRINKFLLA
                     KNLNPVFIYHNLNEDSVRKNIAKETKGLSGIYMILNKETLSYYIGSASTDRINSRFSK
                     HLIYLNGSKIVKNSVNKYGLHNFVFIVLELFPEIVNQENNKKLLDLEDFYLKSLLPDY
                     NILTEAGSSFGYKHTEVNRIKMKANYSEKGREEIGSLNRGKTLSSETIETMRQSALNR
                     KPLDYTEQGVLNMKKNSKPIIVKELNNTVYGEFNSIVEAAEALNCSTKTIQRTLKSPS
                     KRLKRRWIVDYVK"
     gene            49948..50631
                     /gene="iorf227"
     CDS             49948..50631
                     /gene="iorf227"
                     /codon_start=1
                     /transl_table=4
                     /product="hypothetical protein"
                     /translation="MMIEFYDLIINMGYTPGIETLRNTTFSGQDLKSAFCEALSSHNY
                     NLRQAKKLVLDLCFNRDTVRLNFLLGYRDEGVMNYILEIANKHREFYPLTRKLINQYL
                     YNLTEDIAYSYIEFYQDNVVRYLFLPDEADKFIAMVRESPILKHIYYVDAGSKVRSPG
                     FGVAKSNLLLQSEVFKYETAEMFSKIRNLGRADIGQMDMIEIPYEGNVMRAIRKDEAW
                     RVLKAANFL"
     exon            50789..50885
                     /gene="cob"
                     /number=3
     intron          50886..53321
                     /gene="cob"
                     /note="group IA"
     gene            50897..51691
                     /gene="iorf264"
     CDS             50897..51691
                     /gene="iorf264"
                     /note="GO IDs: GO:0004519; GENE3D G3DSA:3.10.28.10;PANTHER
                     PTHR36181; PFAM PF00961; SUPERFAMILY SSF55608"
                     /codon_start=1
                     /transl_table=4
                     /product="LAGLIDADG endonuclease"
                     /translation="MINLCLGIITLFLMYGAMRTYLLYLKVYTKETSLPTIGTIHKNA
                     LKKSNKTLRLDKQEYISIPSSFLAFLAGLIDGDGYIQISKTPKGFITMKLVISLHLED
                     ISTLEYIHSVLKLGKINIYKDLKSPTCKLVINKTDLQEVLFPLFIYNNIFFLTNTRID
                     QFNLAMYILRNDIKLQSEISEVKNVPFVFEIPKSPVDYTLLPFFKNWIVGFKHPWRYP
                     DLIEFVRENPLTYKRVKKEYKRLCSNRKSYYNLLKYCRDLEHVNKK"
     gene            51914..52672
                     /gene="iorf252"
     CDS             51914..52672
                     /gene="iorf252"
                     /note="GO IDs: GO:0004519; GENE3D G3DSA:3.10.28.10;
                     PFAMPF03161; SUPERFAMILY SSF55608"
                     /codon_start=1
                     /transl_table=4
                     /product="LAGLIDADG endonuclease"
                     /translation="MIAIIMKYSSLKSFRVGTAYSPIEQNTVKPVNTNIVVWGSNLNS
                     TAGEGRFTKIVKNMIALPPYQKSVIIGILLSDGNLSSSKSHENPHLTFKQGLKNSNYV
                     WFAYFILAHYCNLHPSLVKSFRKNRVAFAIYFRTRGLPCFNELRHLFYKDKVKVVPED
                     IYNLLTPVALAHLIMGDGSAKEYGLIICTDSYKLIDIVRLMNVLMIRYNLNCKLRFHT
                     PTQPRIYISQHSMPVLRELVKPYMAESMLYKIGL"
     exon            53322..53337
                     /gene="cob"
                     /number=4
     intron          53338..54398
                     /gene="cob"
                     /note="group IB"
     gene            53369..54298
                     /gene="iorf309"
     CDS             53369..54298
                     /gene="iorf309"
                     /note="GO IDs: GO:0004519; GENE3D G3DSA:3.10.28.10;PANTHER
                     PTHR36181,PTHR36181:SF2; PFAM PF00961;
                     SUPERFAMILYSSF55608"
                     /codon_start=1
                     /transl_table=4
                     /product="LAGLIDADG endonuclease"
                     /translation="MLKILLNAGTSPILGFAYDLFLLFLTIICVKIAMTWRQSAGVRS
                     IHTSEASQRLHAEDLTYAYLVGLFEGDGFFSITKKGKYLTYELGIELSIKDVQLIYKI
                     KALLGIGVVSFRKRNEVEMVSLRIRDKKHLKNFILPIFDKYPMFSNKQYDYLRFRSAL
                     LSGIIYSEDLPEYTRSNVPLNSVESILDKSYFSAWLVGFIEAEGCFSIYKLKKDNDYL
                     VASFDIAQKDGDILIKAISKYLSFTTTVYLDKYDCSRLKVTSVRSIENTINFLDRAPV
                     KLMGNKRLQYLLWIKQLRTISRYAEKIKIPSIY"
     exon            54399..54671
                     /gene="cob"
                     /number=5
     intron          54672..56601
                     /gene="cob"
                     /note="group IC1"
     gene            55045..56463
                     /gene="iorf472"
     CDS             55045..56463
                     /gene="iorf472"
                     /note="GO IDs: GO:0004519; GENE3D
                     G3DSA:3.10.28.10;SUPERFAMILY SSF55608"
                     /codon_start=1
                     /transl_table=4
                     /product="homing endonuclease"
                     /translation="MVRRNCYLITFYTFLKTESYISSFYQNNSLLTESADSLKPARVG
                     KVGNKEMTLYEVKSLFQTIKNSDPSYEGSEKEFGLLANGFWQAEGYIGGIFRSELNFY
                     PICSATQLFSEESAKFFIRLDKALCNKGTFSITLNSFGKFVIAYRLSGWDTFFSVFVP
                     YFYMQYGEKYRAILKLKKIYELKDYIKHHSSDDKAKVLLVSLVYSLTAHSPRYKVSLE
                     EKLISLNLDQGLLKELPLYKENDVKPSFLFILGFFLGDGTLHLKLEWKDKNSTVVIVP
                     LFNIIQSNVESNKYIMERMTSCLNALNIKANLDKGTNTFTLTVKGIDNVFNSLFPLLK
                     KYSHFLYGKRDSFNLLVWVEGLIRSGGHHTYFGLKALVYRIYHSTNERITDKEVWMSR
                     LEDWLKAVSARRECGEYYISPIYTSNKQIIGWQVRFPSTLKLPKSNKAFMSSTCGGQD
                     KALAIAVQYRDKILSDWINLNF"
     exon            56602..56995
                     /gene="cob"
                     /number=6
     gene            57266..57336
                     /gene="trnC(gca)"
     tRNA            57266..57336
                     /gene="trnC(gca)"
                     /product="tRNA-Cys"
                     /anticodon=(pos:57299..57301,aa:Cys,seq:gca)
     gene            58986..77471
                     /gene="cox1"
     CDS             join(58986..59203,60490..60663,61965..62193,63388..63481,
                     64857..64867,65870..65880,66990..67079,68337..68382,
                     69564..69596,70603..70759,73109..73176,74375..74511,
                     75554..75572,77166..77471)
                     /gene="cox1"
                     /codon_start=1
                     /transl_table=4
                     /product="cytochrome c oxidase subunit I"
                     /translation="MSMGMERWFNSTNAKDIGTLYLIFALFSGLLGTAFSVLIRLELS
                     GPGVQYISNNQLYNSVITAHAILMIFFMVMPALIGGFGNFLMPLMVGGPDMAFPRLNN
                     ISFWLLPPSLLLLIFSACIEGGVGTGWTLYPPLSGLQSHSGPSVDLAIFTLHLTGVSS
                     LLGSINFITTIVNMRTPGIRLHKLALFGWAVVITAVLLLLSLPVLAGGITMVLTDRNF
                     NTSFFEVAGGGDPILFQHLFWFFGHPEVYILIVPAFGIISTTISTNSNKPIFGYIGMV
                     YAMMSIGILGFIVWSHHMYTVGLDVDTRAYFTAATLIIAVPTGIKIFSWLATCYGGSI
                     KMTPSMLFSLGFVFMFTIGGLSGVVLANASLDIAFHDTYYVVAHFHYVLSMGAVFAMF
                     AGWYFWIPKILGLNYNLNLAKVQFWLLFIGVNLTFFPQHFLGLQGMPRRISDYPDAFA
                     GWNLISSIGSIVSVIAAWLFLYIVYSQLVEGKVASRNPWLTPGFYTDVLQANLNRSYT
                     SLEWGLSSPPKPHAFVSLPLQS"
     exon            58986..59203
                     /gene="cox1"
                     /number=1
     intron          59204..60489
                     /gene="cox1"
                     /note="group I(derived)"
     gene            59253..60212
                     /gene="iorf319"
     CDS             59253..60212
                     /gene="iorf319"
                     /note="CDD cd10445;
                     GENE3DG3DSA:1.10.10.10,G3DSA:3.40.1440.10; PFAM
                     PF01541,PF07453;PROSITE_PROFILES PS50164; SMART
                     SM00465,SM00497;SUPERFAMILY SSF82771"
                     /codon_start=1
                     /transl_table=4
                     /product="GIY-YIG endonuclease"
                     /translation="MFFSKKKITEVALNNNQNNTITITNSNNNNSNKNNDEDKIPLYT
                     KVYIENPFNNRNLILKVSKNQKGVYVWESNDHAYVGHSINLYNRISSYFMPSILQTKA
                     RRVLRYFNKHGFQDTNLTIYIMDENSSLDDVVSLEQHFIDTLKPSLNVDLVASSSGYH
                     EPMGQEIRDRLRKQRGTPVYIYNVEDFTLLYIFESKQHMYDSISIHHKTLNNCLDAGT
                     VYLDTLFLSLDLIEESENTNLLTLEGIKELVNEKRALYTVKHPASISILAEFKDDSSK
                     NLEFSSLTSLANHLKGDRVTIRQYLKGVKSGYYRGKWKFTYKD"
     exon            60490..60663
                     /gene="cox1"
                     /number=2
     intron          60664..61964
                     /gene="cox1"
                     /note="group IB(3')"
     gene            60665..61801
                     /gene="iorf378"
     CDS             60665..61801
                     /gene="iorf378"
                     /note="GO IDs: GO:0004519; GENE3D G3DSA:3.10.28.10;PANTHER
                     PTHR36181,PTHR36181:SF2; PFAM PF00961;
                     SUPERFAMILYSSF55608"
                     /codon_start=1
                     /transl_table=4
                     /product="LAGLIDADG endonuclease"
                     /translation="MKDKVLLFGNLEAIKLYSMRETLEVYIAYTIIYSLLILVVIMLI
                     VFLGFLIKNLSTRQYAWELTKLMFRTHQRLNVEHPNENNNLFDHSKSINRFKYYENKD
                     NFHQWLVGFTDGDGSFSIVRVAERKWTLFFKLTQSTYNLRAIHFIKNQLGVGSIYVDS
                     DCNKADFRIRDRKTIGATILPIFDKYPLLTSKYFSYLKFKKAYEILENPNLSTQDKDN
                     LLLALQKEQMPLDYISPAWKTVNYEVNDTNKAKSVMSKYWLIGFTEAEGSFYLVNKAS
                     TRIVHAFEITQKLDFIVLKAIAHILGISVSRKKLRASRHTVVTTNSRAISNIIDYYSK
                     TMKGIKAVEFRIWARSYVKYKGNYEKLNSIRENIRVFRQIRLRS"
     exon            61965..62193
                     /gene="cox1"
                     /number=3
     intron          62194..63387
                     /gene="cox1"
                     /note="group IB"
     gene            62197..63273
                     /gene="iorf358"
     CDS             62197..63273
                     /gene="iorf358"
                     /note="GO IDs: GO:0004519; GENE3D G3DSA:3.10.28.10;PANTHER
                     PTHR36181,PTHR36181:SF1; PFAM PF00961;
                     SUPERFAMILYSSF55608"
                     /codon_start=1
                     /transl_table=4
                     /product="LAGLIDADG endonuclease"
                     /translation="MLPVLNLANCWKQIYLFIISLLAGCLFYYKLLSIFRDYSPKFVC
                     FKSYLNIDRKFFSVKRKIPSWGTPTNNGEFDPKFSSYLAGIIEGDGTIIVPKRERSLK
                     GDLYYPSIQIVFDSRDFPLALMLQSKLNHGSISKKKGSSAYVLTINKLEGIFLIANVI
                     NGYMRTPKIYALHRLIDWLNLRFDFNITKKNKDISDINSNSWLAGFIDADGHFSVRTT
                     LVTEQASPTKYPKIECKFELSQRQNDHNYENNLEYLSLIADFLSSTVKETRMNRPNPE
                     YRVRTTNVDSNFILVQYLEQYPLFSSKYLNYKDWIKVLSYFKAKSHTKSESIKAIVEI
                     KAQMNNKRTEFNWDHLNNLYNLYK"
     exon            63388..63481
                     /gene="cox1"
                     /number=4
     intron          63482..64856
                     /gene="cox1"
                     /note="group ID"
     gene            63490..64407
                     /gene="iorf305"
     CDS             63490..64407
                     /gene="iorf305"
                     /note="GO IDs: GO:0004519; GENE3D G3DSA:3.10.28.10;PANTHER
                     PTHR36181; PFAM PF00961; SUPERFAMILY SSF55608"
                     /codon_start=1
                     /transl_table=4
                     /product="LAGLIDADG endonuclease"
                     /translation="MLINYYILAIIPIIKIAKKSSFLFKLNYSTSSTSNFCLESFYSK
                     YNEHLPGNTSPSKKFLTWFIGFTEGEGSFIVNNRGDLCFVITQSNLDIYVLEYIKEIL
                     GFGKVIPQSKTTSRYVTQNKKEIELLVHLFNGNLILPRRKEKFEEFVKGFNTWVTKGR
                     IQLNTVEIKHTYILPSLYNNWLSGFTDGEGCFTCSINKDKGFSFNFNISQKWEQDVKI
                     LEHLCSLFNAGKVSKHSSDNAYEYRIGGLENCRNVFTYFNNYNLITKKSASYVAWKEV
                     HGDLLNKNHLDPIKRVELKEKAKLINKFN"
     exon            64857..64867
                     /gene="cox1"
                     /number=5
     intron          64868..65869
                     /gene="cox1"
                     /note="group IB"
     gene            64892..65809
                     /gene="iorf305"
     CDS             64892..65809
                     /gene="iorf305"
                     /note="GO IDs: GO:0004519; GENE3D G3DSA:3.10.28.10;PANTHER
                     PTHR37520; PFAM PF00961; SUPERFAMILY SSF55608"
                     /codon_start=1
                     /transl_table=4
                     /product="LAGLIDADG endonuclease"
                     /translation="MSQQTISEEFVLYLLGTMHISCTLLYTVIVKILKIYDNSQVTNA
                     LSTLVGTSEAIRLLNIKSIHNLSKSPNSLRFKQWLAGLIDGDGCFSLSKKGYASLEIT
                     MDIRDECALQAVKNVYGGSIKLRSGVSALRYRLHSKEGFLNLINDVNGHIRNPNRLIQ
                     LNYICVKYDIVLKYPEKLTRDNGWLSGFFDADGSITIKSTDGQLSISAGQKTSELLTP
                     LVEQFGGYVYIDRGGNGSFKWYVTKKEDVLNLIEYFKKYPSRSAKNNRLHLVPKIYEL
                     KSMKAHTAPSGSLLAKSWETLMAKWKNYG"
     exon            65870..65880
                     /gene="cox1"
                     /number=6
     intron          65881..66989
                     /gene="cox1"
                     /note="group IB"
     gene            65885..66856
                     /gene="iorf323"
     CDS             65885..66856
                     /gene="iorf323"
                     /note="GO IDs: GO:0004519; GENE3D G3DSA:3.10.28.10;PANTHER
                     PTHR36181,PTHR36181:SF1; PFAM PF00961;
                     SUPERFAMILYSSF55608"
                     /codon_start=1
                     /transl_table=4
                     /product="LAGLIDADG endonuclease"
                     /translation="MISLIMLLYAGNTSISSFKYSPFKDIVKKLKQWSQSAGNTFKVN
                     LKSGTSETICDNTETIKNISIHVATHLKPLNDEQFGHYLAGLIDGDGHFSSEATKQQL
                     VIVFSSPDVKLAYYIKEVIGFGNVKKVKDKNAYLYIISNKEGLFRVINLINGKLRTLN
                     KFNQVLNNILAYPTYAKENLEFKINDSNNLYNHWIAGFSDADASFQIKIITRDDKPRP
                     EIRLNYQVVRSAKKDNPILLLLKEFFGGNIGYRSSQGTYYYGSTSFGSAKKVINYFDH
                     FHLQSSKHINYLKWRKAYLLIQKKDHLTEKGLDKIRKFKISMNRNSV"
     exon            66990..67079
                     /gene="cox1"
                     /number=7
     intron          67080..68336
                     /gene="cox1"
                     /note="group IB"
     gene            67093..68313
                     /gene="iorf406"
     CDS             67093..68313
                     /gene="iorf406"
                     /note="GO IDs: GO:0004519; GENE3D G3DSA:3.10.28.10;PANTHER
                     PTHR36181,PTHR36181:SF2; PFAM PF00961;
                     SUPERFAMILYSSF55608"
                     /codon_start=1
                     /transl_table=4
                     /product="LAGLIDADG endonuclease"
                     /translation="MINNYVKPLYMLGTSNILNTRNNKYFSENFKDITMSNQQVNKFI
                     LFIKEITLFIYFIFYNLRDYTRGIFQSERLRYSPIFYKSTRRSFNNAVPVNKVFKRNY
                     SIDNRLHKLDPNWVTGFVDAEGCFSTIIEVSEDLKRKVRVSFEINLHEKDEQILVSIK
                     SFFGVGQVYNRSDKKISIYRVTNVNYIKDNIIPHFIEYPLMSKKALDFLLWSKVIEII
                     LNKEHLSEEGFLKVLSYYAYINTGVSKKVQKYYPNIIPADKPDTFLPETLHPQWVSGF
                     VAGDGGFSIYIRSAKDYVISEKVSCRFHIAQHIRDLELMKLFIKFFDCGSVGVRSNKA
                     TPRCDFYVQDFFLIVEKILPHFDTYPLLNLKQQDYLCFKECVSIIKSKTHLTREGLNK
                     IKSLNLEMNSNRLK"
     exon            68337..68382
                     /gene="cox1"
                     /number=8
     intron          68383..69563
                     /gene="cox1"
                     /note="group IB"
     gene            68389..69441
                     /gene="iorf350"
     CDS             68389..69441
                     /gene="iorf350"
                     /note="GO IDs: GO:0004519; GENE3D G3DSA:3.10.28.10;PANTHER
                     PTHR36181; PFAM PF00961; SUPERFAMILY SSF55608"
                     /codon_start=1
                     /transl_table=4
                     /product="LAGLIDADG endonuclease"
                     /translation="MASPYSDIGSTINFAICWNSLVLISTLYGKNLISYTQSADNLSL
                     YSLKDNKQSVSETTRETSFKFSAFHIYYNTLFKNKDPLSDEWLTWFIGFAEGDGAIQT
                     YDEGKRVRFVLTQKESDILHKIQFKFNIGVVKHFPQGKSGKNNDFYRWMVDNPSHILL
                     LALLFNGNIAQSHRIKQLALWVNALNNRFGSETIKLNNTPVPVTLQDGWLSGFTDAEG
                     CFNVSITANSRYTLGHVIKMRYILDQKDGVILNKVYELFGFGKVTLRSGTKDVYRYTA
                     TGFKALHDVIVYFKLFPLQTKKAFSFEKWLIVHNQVYNKLHLTDEGLSQVRTLQKQIN
                     LNNSTTNKVGAALEKK"
     exon            69564..69596
                     /gene="cox1"
                     /number=9
     intron          69597..70602
                     /gene="cox1"
                     /note="group IB"
     gene            69603..70559
                     /gene="iorf318"
     CDS             69603..70559
                     /gene="iorf318"
                     /note="GO IDs: GO:0004519; GENE3D G3DSA:3.10.28.10;PANTHER
                     PTHR36181,PTHR36181:SF1; PFAM PF00961;
                     SUPERFAMILYSSF55608"
                     /codon_start=1
                     /transl_table=4
                     /product="LAGLIDADG endonuclease"
                     /translation="MFTVKILLYAGNSWLSSPLVFIALGTIYLYLTRQSAGNFFCFST
                     MAKAATKNTYNKWFELPKISEHVPIHNSNLNDEELGYFLAGLIEGDGWFGKKELHIVF
                     SENDSSLAYLIKKRIGHGNIYKIKDKKAVRYICKNKEGLSIILSLINGKFVSNYKYEQ
                     LIKHNYSEDFNINILPPLMSLSLDNYWLAGFTQADGCFHISVVKSKTHKAGYSIRLEF
                     SLKQNDVLPLRLLYNELEMGNLSQYHTGVWCYKSTGYKTAAHLINYFDKYNIFAGKYV
                     DYIKFRKVYIMITEGKHLEEKGIKKIKSISSKGSSETSTQEI"
     exon            70603..70759
                     /gene="cox1"
                     /number=10
     intron          70760..73108
                     /gene="cox1"
                     /note="group IB"
     gene            70762..72084
                     /gene="iorf440"
     CDS             70762..72084
                     /gene="iorf440"
                     /note="GO IDs: GO:0003677,GO:0004519; CDD cd10445;
                     GENE3DG3DSA:1.10.10.10,G3DSA:3.40.1440.10;
                     PFAMPF01541,PF07453,PF07460; PROSITE_PROFILES PS50164;
                     SMARTSM00465,SM00496,SM00497; SUPERFAMILY
                     SSF64496,SSF82771;TIGRFAM TIGR01453"
                     /codon_start=1
                     /transl_table=4
                     /product="GIY-YIG endonuclease"
                     /translation="MKNHLALPLKIAICWELLTIILLELYSVTMYNFEQSAGNLRVFN
                     ALVGPLETTRDPRNIFTRRYSPWNKNALIGSASSFSNNSFNSKTIYSLRNHYSTSSKE
                     DNTKNFVALAVFPPKAGYTSLVAPLKIYSQFKEDRSSILKEQKDKSGIYCLINNINGH
                     SYIGSSINLASRMKNYLNNTFLKSRQNANMPIVKALLKYGQSNFTLLIVEYVEPQVLT
                     VRETYFITSILPYYNVLKQGYSSLGYKHTEETKQLLSELASNRVHSDTTKGLIAKALT
                     GENNPFYNKSHSMESKVRMIEAKSAYPVYIYDSFKNLLVIFPSVSSLAHLIKSNHSTI
                     VEAIREQTIFRGEWYFTNIPYNISDNPLISNWTHKECKELILDINNMSHIRKGIFVYD
                     TNKNFIRKYEGVTDAQRDLNISHSTIKKYAKIGGCYNGYIFSYERLND"
     gene            72112..72996
                     /gene="iorf294"
     CDS             72112..72996
                     /gene="iorf294"
                     /note="GO IDs: GO:0004519; CDD cd10445;
                     GENE3DG3DSA:3.40.1440.10; PFAM PF01541;
                     PROSITE_PROFILESPS50164; SMART SM00465; SUPERFAMILY
                     SSF82771; TIGRFAMTIGR01453"
                     /codon_start=1
                     /transl_table=4
                     /product="GIY-YIG endonuclease"
                     /translation="MDPLGDHWPNETTVSGILLFLVSFILLNKNILNALDRLRASPTN
                     KALKIYENFYKDRKDLYKEFKEDKTGYIYMIVNKLNGKCYVGSSRSIKTRLYNYFNLA
                     LAAAQKGRPISSAIIKYGLVNFAFIVLEKVDLNVHNLEERETFWIQLIKPEYNAVKEA
                     ARNIGVPHLQYTKLRISKSRSSASVYIYDEFKTLLVIVPSLRSLAVQLGSSSISIALK
                     RAMADKSLFRSSWYISNQLFNENDKPLMEVDSIEYMSLIEKMKSQKHIRKAIFVFKDG
                     EFHPSAKNMMEYWLQQKL"
     exon            73109..73176
                     /gene="cox1"
                     /number=11
     intron          73177..74374
                     /gene="cox1"
                     /note="group IB"
     gene            73180..74319
                     /gene="iorf379"
     CDS             73180..74319
                     /gene="iorf379"
                     /note="GO IDs: GO:0004519; GENE3D G3DSA:3.10.28.10;PANTHER
                     PTHR37520; PFAM PF00961; SUPERFAMILY SSF55608"
                     /codon_start=1
                     /transl_table=4
                     /product="LAGLIDADG endonuclease"
                     /translation="MGLNGISSFKCYFATDYMLETVLFAYCLLFIYTAYLYKLDVSKN
                     IFLLNSQNNNIAISSELMNTQSAENWKGFSETIRQLPDTEDYKFWNWFAGIIDGDGNF
                     DIRTNSTNKQRVLKQIRIKLHNRDIRILTHIQNYLHIGRIRADKNKPYSIYIVSTKEE
                     MKYILEHINGLIRLKVPGFKEACALYNLDYIEADYNIKLYDPYYAGLIDTDGSIVFNY
                     AGNRIECNLEFEYNEYSSKLNFDNTLLNSKPTIIKRKRSNSLSQRDQRASLEKEFSSI
                     TFKFQNVNNMLFIYDYFMHNRLYSDIKFYRVSKIKPFIEIRGYKTSPKGSIEHKIYSD
                     FMINWIKYNNPLWYKVPFVTKHLGVSPSPSISLRDQEDEQAPENK"
     exon            74375..74511
                     /gene="cox1"
                     /number=12
     intron          74512..75553
                     /gene="cox1"
                     /note="group IB"
     gene            74537..75346
                     /gene="iorf269"
     CDS             74537..75346
                     /gene="iorf269"
                     /note="GO IDs: GO:0004519; CDD cd10445;
                     GENE3DG3DSA:3.40.1440.10; PFAM PF01541;
                     PROSITE_PROFILESPS50164; SMART SM00465; SUPERFAMILY
                     SSF64496,SSF82771;TIGRFAM TIGR01453"
                     /codon_start=1
                     /transl_table=4
                     /product="GIY-YIG endonuclease"
                     /translation="MKDRLHRWFSTKRRNSQFDPKEFELFFENVNKEKRNIYKELRKK
                     SGVYLFINNITNDLYIGSSTNLTSRMVSYYYYTNSQKPSKLVIIRAMKKYGLDNFSLA
                     IIELCEKDLCLILEQKWIDHYTPKYNVLTVVFPEGIGNSLVACAHKHSIDTITKLKEK
                     LSKENHPKFGSVTSTETKKAISDSIKYFYTENSHPSKGLKGSLAPQYGIGGKFVYCYN
                     RQGEELIFPSINGARQHFKVRWTLVKNNMDKNEWITLNGEDWLIQSIPKQN"
     exon            75554..75572
                     /gene="cox1"
                     /number=13
     intron          75573..77165
                     /gene="cox1"
                     /note="group IB(5')"
     gene            75900..77138
                     /gene="iorf412"
     CDS             75900..77138
                     /gene="iorf412"
                     /note="GENE3D G3DSA:1.10.10.10,G3DSA:3.40.1440.10;
                     PFAMPF01541; PROSITE_PROFILES PS50164; SMART
                     SM00465,SM00497;SUPERFAMILY SSF82771"
                     /codon_start=1
                     /transl_table=4
                     /product="GIY-YIG endonuclease"
                     /translation="MSIILSWLDLPKSISSSSYNLSPKIQRLSLSNRFYSTSSVDKNI
                     LDVDNLDQIESIKFDSLEQGCEEIKFKYLGVSGVYKLINKNDPNLFYIGSSNNLSRRM
                     EEYNKLTKGLRKPHSSSELEISKTSALNWKLEFLYITTPQTSLVYEQYAILKFKPTIN
                     SNLSVIPRINPQWGNNLNNAIATIEKLLSLFTEGSEGYNRINVFLKTFKLANGLDYTP
                     EDADNKYYCFLVFVYNITSPHGRPVVYSSINRALKGLQISHSTLLNYINNKYLFNSNL
                     VLSFESLVEEDFAEYQERPTGDSQLRKHIVVYNQDNERVAEFKSGREMARYFQIDGKV
                     ARLAIAKGEYLDFLLVSKDVSFRQTIYVFDSDTKEILAKFLGVSKALKYAKVNFYTLK
                     SLIEKGNSYNGKIYSYKDKI"
     exon            77166..77471
                     /gene="cox1"
                     /number=14
     gene            77893..77963
                     /gene="trnR(tct)"
     tRNA            77893..77963
                     /gene="trnR(tct)"
                     /product="tRNA-Arg"
                     /anticodon=(pos:77925..77927,aa:Arg,seq:tct)
     gene            78567..79031
                     /gene="orf154"
     CDS             78567..79031
                     /gene="orf154"
                     /codon_start=1
                     /transl_table=4
                     /product="hypothetical protein"
                     /translation="MKAKALKLINLLTYKDIDIPRPHVFVNLPLKSTVSPVELTDITL
                     KINELLPQLSDFISQFHSIILTNNINVITDAGGNMSLDVPGTMSDTDADKFSRRISII
                     DRLITTRGQEINDLLQKGLEIEGKLKKENVNYTSQILDKVNEFKRLNASYKH"
     gene            79828..82389
                     /gene="nad1"
     CDS             join(79828..79972,80279..80769,81916..82389)
                     /gene="nad1"
                     /codon_start=1
                     /transl_table=4
                     /product="NADH dehydrogenase subunit 1"
                     /translation="MNYSPTIISIIENIILMLPALLVVAYVTVAERKTMASMQRRLGP
                     NAVGYYGLLQAFADALKLILKEYVAPTQANLILFFLGPIVTLIFALLGYAVIPYGPGL
                     SLGDMELGILYMLAVSGLATYGILLAGWSANSKYAFLGSLRSTAQLISYELVLSSVLL
                     IIIMITNSLNLNINVQFQKIVWLALPLFCILIIFFIGSVAETNRAPFDLAEAESELVS
                     GFMTEHAAVIFVFFFLAEYASIVLMCIFTSILFLGGYLLEFDIVYWFDLLNYIYAYIF
                     DINWITSLEYFKLRGILTSSSVDGFLHSITLGIKSSIMVFIFIWVRASFPRIRFDQLM
                     SFCWTVLLPILFAFIILIPCLLYIFGITVVNVNMF"
     exon            79828..79972
                     /gene="nad1"
                     /number=1
     intron          79973..80278
                     /gene="nad1"
                     /note="group I(derived)"
     exon            80279..80769
                     /gene="nad1"
                     /number=2
     intron          80770..81915
                     /gene="nad1"
                     /note="group IB"
     gene            80907..81899
                     /gene="iorf330"
     CDS             80907..81899
                     /gene="iorf330"
                     /note="GO IDs: GO:0003677,GO:0004519;
                     GENE3DG3DSA:3.40.1440.10; PFAM
                     PF01541,PF07453,PF07460;PROSITE_PROFILES PS50164; SMART
                     SM00465,SM00496,SM00497;SUPERFAMILY SSF64496,SSF82771;
                     TIGRFAM TIGR01453"
                     /codon_start=1
                     /transl_table=4
                     /product="GIY-YIG endonuclease"
                     /translation="MRYSPDLYENIRLINSKLLPSRVKSPEAICMCNYTNKYLFSSQQ
                     GGTLKITKRFYSDASSPSINIPTVNPTPVLVIRTLHDKGYVDSYKEILKNKGGIYSFI
                     NTVNGKQYIGSAKDFYIRLNEHLNNKKSNLRACWVRRTIQKAFDKYGLDKFNWIIYEY
                     FSYETKILSNESLTELGASPTSYIKALDFSTLYNMKREASSMLGYKHTDEAIQKMIER
                     YKDKTNHPMFGKSHSKKVLELISKPGELNPMFGRIHSDETKKLMAKKRNKYSNGVGIF
                     DLEDNLIKKFDNNVELANYLNISKVTVVVLRTQQAMYLNNELIYKNMYIFKPIN"
     exon            81916..82389
                     /gene="nad1"
                     /number=3
     gene            82910..84364
                     /gene="nad4"
     CDS             82910..84364
                     /gene="nad4"
                     /codon_start=1
                     /transl_table=4
                     /product="NADH dehydrogenase subunit 4"
                     /translation="MLLSSLIITPLLGTMVVASSGSYKNSELFTKTIALTTSVINLII
                     SLVMFILFNNSTNQFQFVQEHYNVQLFDIYLGVDGISIYFILLTTIIMPIALLSNWDS
                     IKENVKSYLIIMLLLETLLLAVFMSLDIMSFYIFFESILPPLFILIGLYGSDNKVSAS
                     YYLFLYTLWGSLFLLLSILSTSSIMGSTDFDTLFKLNFEYKTQIFLFIGIFISFAVKT
                     PTIFLNNWLLKAHVESPLGGSIVLAAIVLKLSLYGVFRLILPILPKASLDYTFVVFTI
                     AVITIIYASFSTLRTTDVKELIAYSSVCHASVYLIGVFSNTMQGLEGSVILGLAHGFV
                     SSGLFICAGGILYDRTGTRLIYFYRGITQLMPIFAILFFILALGNCGAPLTLNFVGEF
                     MSLYSIIERLPVLGVFACSSVVFSAAYTIYMFNRISFGGSFTRFIEESIYDVNKREFI
                     LLFILVLFTVVLGVYPSLILNVLDYSMNSLIYSI"
     gene            84485..84631
                     /gene="atp8"
     CDS             84485..84631
                     /gene="atp8"
                     /codon_start=1
                     /transl_table=4
                     /product="ATP synthase 8"
                     /translation="MPQLVPFYYMNEVVFAFAIIVFILYVLSKYILPRIVRLFLSRMF
                     INKI"
     gene            84795..87048
                     /gene="atp6"
     CDS             join(84795..85159,86613..87048)
                     /gene="atp6"
                     /codon_start=1
                     /transl_table=4
                     /product="ATP synthase 6"
                     /translation="MFSIEKQNLFFAQAKEIRSPLDQFEIRDILNLEVLGGNLHLSLT
                     NIGLYLTIGALIILVLSIVSTNYNKLVSNNWSIAQESLYVTIHNIVTNQINPKNGQIY
                     FPFIYTLFIFILINNLMGMVPYSFASTAHFALTFALSFTIVLGATILGFQKHGLKFFS
                     LLVPAGCPLALLPLLVTIEFISYLARNVSLGLRLAANITAGHMLLSILSGFVYNIMNS
                     GFIFFILGLIPLLFIIAFSGLELAIAFIQAQVFVVLSSSYIKDGLDLH"
     exon            84795..85159
                     /gene="atp6"
                     /number=1
     intron          85160..86612
                     /gene="atp6"
                     /note="group IB"
     gene            85176..86234
                     /gene="iorf352"
     CDS             85176..86234
                     /gene="iorf352"
                     /note="GO IDs: GO:0004519; GENE3D G3DSA:3.10.28.10;PANTHER
                     PTHR36181; PFAM PF00961; SUPERFAMILY SSF55608"
                     /codon_start=1
                     /transl_table=4
                     /product="LAGLIDADG endonuclease"
                     /translation="MLSLFISNMFEVSGLHSKPIFQVQSYSSLNSDSQPDTQINISKD
                     SPRYSFNNKNTFYLNPDYLTGFVDGEGCFSLSIFKKDRSLTGWQVKPIFSISLHNKDI
                     KLLEAIQRTFKTGKIYKHGVDSMQYRVSSLKNLQIITDHFDSYPLISQKRADYLLFKQ
                     AIAIIKNKEHLSLKGILKLVGIKASLNWGLSDKFKESFPTAKAVVRPSVRYNTLNVKI
                     KNLNWIRGFIDAEGSFQVITQNNRNVSLRFSLTQHIKDEELLKDITTYLNCGRYYKSP
                     GRDEGQYLVTIFSDINDKLIPFLNEYPLLGIKQYDYLDFAQIAELIKSKAHLTDEGLE
                     KIKLIQSNMNRKRITIEE"
     exon            86613..87048
                     /gene="atp6"
                     /number=2
     gene            88335..90077
                     /gene="rns"
     rRNA            88335..90077
                     /gene="rns"
                     /product="12S ribosomal RNA"
     gene            90155..90238
                     /gene="trnY(gta)"
     tRNA            90155..90238
                     /gene="trnY(gta)"
                     /product="tRNA-Tyr"
                     /anticodon=(pos:90190..90192,aa:Tyr,seq:gta)
     gene            90239..90312
                     /gene="trnD(gtc)"
     tRNA            90239..90312
                     /gene="trnD(gtc)"
                     /product="tRNA-Asp"
                     /anticodon=(pos:90273..90275,aa:Asp,seq:gtc)
     gene            90445..90526
                     /gene="trnS(gct)"
     tRNA            90445..90526
                     /gene="trnS(gct)"
                     /product="tRNA-Ser"
                     /anticodon=(pos:90477..90479,aa:Ser,seq:gct)
     gene            90598..90668
                     /gene="trnN(gtt)"
     tRNA            90598..90668
                     /gene="trnN(gtt)"
                     /product="tRNA-Asn"
                     /anticodon=(pos:90630..90632,aa:Asn,seq:gtt)
     gene            90714..94457
                     /gene="cox3"
     CDS             join(90714..90932,92436..92549,93981..94457)
                     /gene="cox3"
                     /codon_start=1
                     /transl_table=4
                     /product="cytochrome c oxidase III"
                     /translation="MTNLIRSNFQDHPFHLVSPSPWPLYTSIALFTVTVNGALSMHLF
                     SNSYIVFYLSLITLVASMAFWFRDIIAEGTYLGNHTLSVQKGLNLGVILFIVSEGLFF
                     VAIFWAFFHSALTPTVELGAQWPPMGIEPVNPFELPLLNTVILLSSGATITYAHHSLI
                     KGERKGALYGSIFTVLLALIFTFFQGVEYSVSSFTISDGVFGTCFFFGTGFHGFHVII
                     GTIFLSVALWRIYSYHLTDHHHLGYEAGILYWHFVDVVWLFLYVTMYYWGS"
     exon            90714..90932
                     /gene="cox3"
                     /number=1
     intron          90933..92435
                     /gene="cox3"
                     /note="group IB"
     gene            90942..91955
                     /gene="iorf337"
     CDS             90942..91955
                     /gene="iorf337"
                     /note="GO IDs: GO:0004519; GENE3D G3DSA:3.10.28.10;PANTHER
                     PTHR36181,PTHR36181:SF1; PFAM PF00961;
                     SUPERFAMILYSSF55608"
                     /codon_start=1
                     /transl_table=4
                     /product="LAGLIDADG endonuclease"
                     /translation="MNTIVLRTQQALNYYLNIAQKIPSIHLEEALYTYRNKNNTTIFT
                     NNNNLGYYLAGLLEGDGSISLPSTNTGVTSLNRVLNPRIVFTSHINNIGMYSFIQSEL
                     GNIGRFQGASSSGENILRYIIGDIESIILFINLVHGKLRTPKNQRFNDLINFMNNKYD
                     LNISESLLDNSSFTDNSWFSGFSEADGHFGIKYVGGRACAAIFAAPNPAGISTKIRKP
                     KSETRKRSVSENISLKFRLDQRLYDKATSTSMKPFMENLALFLNANLKTYKNNTNSEV
                     LSVSIQSIKNVSFLIDYFNKFPLIGDKLTDFKKWEIVYNMIILKQHLTEEGRLKIKNL
                     LVK"
     exon            92436..92549
                     /gene="cox3"
                     /number=2
     intron          92550..93980
                     /gene="cox3"
                     /note="group IC2"
     gene            92562..93914
                     /gene="iorf450"
     CDS             92562..93914
                     /gene="iorf450"
                     /note="GO IDs: GO:0004519; GENE3D G3DSA:3.10.28.10;PANTHER
                     PTHR36181,PTHR36181:SF2; PFAM PF00961;
                     SUPERFAMILYSSF55608"
                     /codon_start=1
                     /transl_table=4
                     /product="LAGLIDADG endonuclease"
                     /translation="MWIRTKLRGNPKALITKLSVERLIVASLRTEGIVTSLEIIGLSQ
                     WMGYRGSKSDSFISVKEQRADGSSIFSKYCKVCSESQGNLVFIHQQKDVNTVISTTTH
                     RVRSRYTKNILCASSTNIIQKSLFSTNTYSQFPQGIRESAFNTSPLTLNPNYVTGFTD
                     GEGCFFVGINQDVKFKTGYRVKATFQIGLHEKDLALLEQIRLFFGVGKVTKLGAESVQ
                     YRVSGLDDLNTIIYHFDNYPLLTRKHSDYIFFKEVINLMKQGKHLTLEGLNRIVSIKS
                     TLNNGELSDSLNLAFPNLKPALRSEVPSRDMQDLHWLAGFTDAEGCFFIALKKSPASK
                     LGETAWLRFILTQHSRDKELLESLIQTLNCGRYIVKPDCGEFIVEKFTDVRDKIIPIF
                     EKFKLRHGGAKSLNYEDFKKAALLIGNKAHLTREGLDEIKKIKGRMNKQRKAVLNKGV
                     "
     exon            93981..94457
                     /gene="cox3"
                     /number=3
     gene            95482..96162
                     /gene="nad6"
     CDS             95482..96162
                     /gene="nad6"
                     /codon_start=1
                     /transl_table=4
                     /product="NADH dehydrogenase subunit 6"
                     /translation="MYYQLLATPEIFSNGYLTGSLDIISITALLCGILIIINKNPIVS
                     VIFLIGLFANISVYLILIGLTFIGLSYLIVYIGAVSILFLFILMLINIRTSELQSNNR
                     NSVSLGLFITILANFTIFQILPYYMAILNNYSSKLNTILYYLPWNKFSDILNYINKNI
                     DITNANIMFVSSNSWDNNMAETGHTATIGHILYTSHNMWIFMASFILLLAMTGAIIIT
                     IKNEKAIQ"
     gene            96733..96804
                     /gene="trnV(tac)"
     tRNA            96733..96804
                     /gene="trnV(tac)"
                     /product="tRNA-Val"
                     /anticodon=(pos:96765..96767,aa:Val,seq:tac)
     gene            96923..96994
                     /gene="trnI(gat)"
     tRNA            96923..96994
                     /gene="trnI(gat)"
                     /product="tRNA-Ile"
                     /anticodon=(pos:96956..96958,aa:Ile,seq:gat)
     gene            96996..97083
                     /gene="trnS(tga)"
     tRNA            96996..97083
                     /gene="trnS(tga)"
                     /product="tRNA-Ser"
                     /anticodon=(pos:97030..97032,aa:Ser,seq:tga)
     gene            97084..97155
                     /gene="trnW(tca)"
     tRNA            97084..97155
                     /gene="trnW(tca)"
                     /product="tRNA-Trp"
                     /anticodon=(pos:97117..97119,aa:Trp,seq:tca)
     gene            97164..97236
                     /gene="trnP(tgg)"
     tRNA            97164..97236
                     /gene="trnP(tgg)"
                     /product="tRNA-Pro"
                     /anticodon=(pos:97197..97199,aa:Pro,seq:tgg)
BASE COUNT    34415 a  14262 c  16686 g  31995 t
ORIGIN      
        1 agtctaaact ctaaaaaaat agggatattc gtttcacgaa tcagcagtat tttttctgtg
       61 cttctgtgcg aagcatacag aaaaaaatta ctaaaatact gcatatccct acgggatcag
      121 aaatcagtac acttcgttag ggatatgaag ctgctggtag aaaaaaagct attttttttt
      181 taccgctcgc tttggatata taaagtataa atgtaattta ggtgcgccag cgtttcgcta
      241 gctgctccta aattatataa gtatagaaag aaattattgt agaatttaag ctacatatta
      301 aagagattta tttatataaa taggcttgct agctgattgt atatatatgc tggccgtatt
      361 tcatagcaag ctcgctttta ataggcaacc agtaatatga gcaattcttt acctacaagc
      421 ctataattat attaactcta agagaaatct aataataaac ggagtgaatt gaaatatctt
      481 attaacttca ggaaaagaaa tcaaaagaga ttctatgatt agcgtgagct aaaatagagt
      541 agcctagaaa gtcaaatggt ggataaactg tttaaattta atggggaacc ttcctcaaag
      601 gctaaatata atatgtaagc gatagtggaa agtaccgtga gggaaccaaa acaaaaacag
      661 tgattttata agcagttcgg aaaaataaaa aagttagaac gtaccttttg cataatgggt
      721 caccaagtta acattagatg cgagattcta cgtagttaaa ccgagcgtta aaataacggt
      781 aagtgtctaa agttagaccc gaagcctggt gattttacca taatcaggat tataaaagtc
      841 cgaacggaat attgtagcat aaatatccga agaattatgg taggtgtagt gaaagacaat
      901 actgaccagg atagctggtt ttctgcgaaa cctataacag taggcaattt aagtataata
      961 tcttagcagg tacagaattt aatctcagac aagacataag gcttaacttg ttaacaagtt
     1021 aagcccatgt tttattttgt acaaattggg ggatcatgaa gattttatca gtgagtatgt
     1081 agactcggaa tggcaaagat atatcttaaa tcatcagaca tagaatgata aggttgtatg
     1141 tcaaaaggga aacagcccag aacaagagtt aaggttccta aattattagt tgagtgaaat
     1201 taagaaggtt tttattaaag tcgacaagga gataggctta gaagcagcca taattttatg
     1261 acctcgtaac agagcgcttg ttaagtttta aaagcatcga aaatttatcg gatctaaaca
     1321 atataccgaa accttgtcca tattatttta taattaatag tctcagcaag ctcggactat
     1381 acaattataa ttaaatgggg tagcagaacg ttgagctaaa ttaagatttt tattttttaa
     1441 atgaaattat aataatttaa ctcaagtgat aatggtgaca tgagtaacta aaagaaaatt
     1501 ttccgcctaa agcttatgga tgtaattaag taacggcctc taagtttatg gaatcaaaag
     1561 attaaaacga tgagacaatc tttcatacta aggacgacat tttaagtgca aaatgtactg
     1621 gaaaaatagt aataagttta agctatggct agaactagct atagctgtaa atggaaagta
     1681 accgtaccta gaatctgaaa caagtaagct agtagagaat acgaaggcgt aaatgagcta
     1741 acaatcataa aggaactcgg caaattgact accgtaactt cgggataagg agagctcatt
     1801 attcttgatt aatatcaggt aaagaggaag aagcatgaaa tagtgttgta cgactgttta
     1861 attaaaacac agcactttgc tgaaagatta aaaatctaag tatagagtgt gatgtctgcc
     1921 cggtgccggc tggttaacag atataattaa atatactaat atttgatgta gacggaaacc
     1981 ccggttaaag gcggccttaa cgtgagggtc ctaaggtagc gaaatgcctt ggccgttaaa
     2041 tgcggtcttg catgaatgat gtaacgatac aacagctgtc tctatgattg actcagtgaa
     2101 attggaatag ctgtgcagat acagtttacc tctagttaga cgagaagacc ctatgcagct
     2161 ttactgtcac taattataga gtatgataaa caattttcag tttataaggt aattgacggc
     2221 cggcttgctt agcaagctgg ctctatgaca atgagaatcc tttatttttt tttcatatga
     2281 atgaattggt ttaggacgag cttaagctcg tagtaaatca acctaattca gcttattttc
     2341 ctttctgctg taagcgcata atgatagatt atacttaaat ttggatttat gcctgcagaa
     2401 atagataagt acccttggtt aaggaactat cgctagggga cagtttatgt ggggcacaga
     2461 ccctgtaaag agtaaacagg agtgtctaat aatttataat tattttgttt gcgatttaag
     2521 gtagtagaac tatttttaat catataaaat tatttatatg tacattcgtt gtatatatat
     2581 ttaaaaaaag gtaggatttt cactatatag aaattagaga taataaaaat attaagtagt
     2641 agctgctgag tcctaatccc gccgaagggg ggatatggac tactatgtat ttcatagcaa
     2701 gctcgcacta atatttttta actattaaga ctggctatct agctatgctc taatagttat
     2761 gttttaatta tctaaaaagc tcaacggcta aatcttgcct tactgtttga ttatcaacaa
     2821 atcttacagt tgcgtaagca gggcatagga tcacaagatg caacaaggaa agatcttgga
     2881 ttattggaaa agctacgcta gggatgtttg tcctttaata ttttatttca ctgtggtatg
     2941 ggtcatagtc ctacggactc agcttttttt aaaaaaaaaa tacgagcttg ctatgaagag
     3001 cggacttcgt tctagcgaag ctagccccct attccctatt ccctgacccc ctacgggggt
     3061 agggaattag agaatcagga atcagccagc atattttttc ggagaaaaaa tcctgatccc
     3121 gtagggatat cgctgagact tcgtctaccc gtgctatatt gagaagtaaa aataattaat
     3181 aatatattgg gttaatttca aaaattactt acgcgttgct ttacgagact ccgtctataa
     3241 agctcgctat gtaaatttga agcgaaattt atcttagcat aaattataag ataaagacgt
     3301 tcaacgacta taaggtgagt tatatgcaca gtttgcgagg aagagccagc tagccgatat
     3361 ataaagctag ttgcttttac ttgcaggcta aacaataatc cttttttaca cccaacatta
     3421 ttattatata tatatatata aaaaaaaata aaagaaagaa taaatattta gaaaaatgaa
     3481 taaagacggt aacgtagtat tcccggctac gccgggaatc gttaactttc aagccgcctc
     3541 ttctaaaggt gggcaaggca aagttagctc gaaaatttat aataataatt taaaacaatc
     3601 taaaacaata cttttaaaga aaaaaatagg tgatatagga ataaccaaat atttaccttc
     3661 attttctaaa gaatgaaaga atactatcta ttcttataat aaaaatacat taaagaatat
     3721 accagttaat gatttaaata taaacaaaat aataaaaggt tactttaatt tatattttaa
     3781 agatcataaa tatacaggat ctaaatttat attattaaaa agaagacgta atttattaag
     3841 aagaatacac gtaagtaatg ctgaaattaa acatactaat aataaagcaa taattactct
     3901 gtatactcta aatagagaaa aaaatgtatt aaaaaaaaaa tatttaaaaa taaataaaaa
     3961 aataagtaaa aaattaatag ccaaacgtta ttttttatta tataaagaaa atatagaaaa
     4021 aatttataaa atcttaggtg aatataaaga tcaatatata tttattagtg atataataag
     4081 aaaaaccaaa tttataaaat ataaactaga atatttaaat aaatttataa aattaaaaga
     4141 tctttattta aaaaaagttt gaggtgttat tcttaaccaa tatgcgagaa aatatctaaa
     4201 atacttaaga aaatatgact tattatattc tcttaatcaa tataaattca acagattggt
     4261 gtttttacct aaattaagta atatattaaa taaaattcta ggaaaaaaaa tagaatataa
     4321 tataattaat ttaaaatctg tcgcatatca tacagatctt tttactaatg cattagcatt
     4381 aaaattaaga aaaagaagaa taaattatat aaattctatg tttagtattt taaatagagc
     4441 atatttacct aatattaata cgataaaaga aagatctata ataaaaggtg atcaaaaaat
     4501 ggatctattt caaagtaaat ttaaagattt aaaaataata tctaatatag tattcccagc
     4561 tatgccggaa ggcatcgctg gaagcttggc gccaacctcc tctctatcta aactgttaga
     4621 tggtacatac ccttcagata taaataatgg aataatgcat agcagcgatg ctaataaaga
     4681 aaatatccat aatactattt ataattctat tggatataaa aatatggcag gtataagatt
     4741 agaagttaaa ggtagattaa ctaaacgtta cagagcggat agatctatct attcattaaa
     4801 atgaaaagga ggattaaaaa atgtagattc ttcttttaga ggtttaagtt cagttttatt
     4861 tagaggtaat tctaaatcaa atgtaactta ttcaatagct aaatcaaaac gtcgtattgg
     4921 agcctttgca gtaaaaggtt gaataggtgg aaaataaaga aaggcgcaag aggcttctga
     4981 tgagtagtcc agaagaatgc cccccacttc gttgggatta gtagccttct gagtccgaag
     5041 gactactcat cagaaggcta ctaatcccga gacttcgtct gtatttcata tcccttacgg
     5101 gatcagaaat tagacgaagt gggtccgcct gggataggga ctactactaa aatatatata
     5161 tataataata atgaagacat agtctgaacc gttttgaaaa aaatggaaat ataagtgcta
     5221 tagctatcct tcggtatttc gtataccgga ggtattgctt gtacagcaat aaaaaaaata
     5281 agggggggac ttcgttccca ccttcatagg acgcttttat gataacacat agaacaggct
     5341 aatttgcgca agagtgtaca aaatgagtgc gcggtttggc acctcgatgt cggcttaact
     5401 tatcctcatg gatgcaggaa ctatgtaggg tgcgactgtt cgtcgattaa aaagttacat
     5461 gagctgggtt aaatacgtcg tgagacagta tggtttctat cttctagggg gaattagaat
     5521 ataataagaa ctaacttttg tacgaaagga acaagaagaa tttaatttgt aaaagggtta
     5581 aataatagtt actaacctat ggtttacctg ttgtctatgt gcccaaatat taaaatatag
     5641 gataaaaatt ctatatatct gtatagcttt agctatacat agggatgttt ctttcactaa
     5701 gataaatata tagcataggc acggcaggaa agctaagttg gttaaggata agtgctgaaa
     5761 gcatataggc acgaagctta tcttaagata tttcttaaat atacgtaaaa tattattacg
     5821 aaggattaat ataggcttta tccgtacgaa tctggagatt tttaagaata aagtactaat
     5881 tttataaata actatttata catatatcgc atgtacaatg catgcctatt tctgctcagc
     5941 agaaattagc caaccatacc tggatatact ttgctatcgg gtggtttggc tttttaaatt
     6001 ttagcaaatt gtagctagag cctgattagc ataaaagtaa tgcaattgtt ttgtaatcaa
     6061 tagaagtaag tgcgatactt gcattgggct gacgaatagt aaggcgccag ggataaaaaa
     6121 aaaataaggc gtatccccca ggcggacccc ccactccgtg gtcgacggag tggtgtggcg
     6181 tgcctcacac ttcgttagga gaagtctctc cctaacgaag tgtacacata ttcccggagg
     6241 gaattaggga attagggagg cattcttctg ggaatagagc ttgctagtac gcagtactac
     6301 tcctctcatt atagagttgc gtcttattgc ctagcgaagc tactattctt cgaatcaggc
     6361 aaagcttact gctttagcaa gctaggatta gtcgtcaagt ggtaatatca ctttagactt
     6421 attagtgatg aatattttaa agactctaat ttgacaagtc tagaaagagt cactactaga
     6481 ggtagggcgc ccataaacca gacttcgtgc gatccatatc cctttgggta gacttctgtc
     6541 gctagcgcga tttttttctg tagaaaaaaa taatcagcag gctaaggaga gcttgctgta
     6601 ttttcgtcgc ggaagaatct tcctccttcg gagagtacac ttcgttaggg gactacagca
     6661 agctctatat taaacttaat agtcttagct ggcttatgcg atagcaagtt aatacgcagg
     6721 ctagtaaact acaaaaaaaa aagagctatt ttagtaatct tagtggtaaa taaggcagag
     6781 atgggagact gcaatattat accttagtag ggtgcaaata tctcagctcg agcttccaca
     6841 ccaagatgaa gctaaaccga tagtggttat ggttgggtgc ggccaataca tccaggtgca
     6901 actcctgtgg cttctcccgt aaagaggatt ctgcctcatt tttttaaggc gcaagcttaa
     6961 gcttgctgta gacgaagtct cccctatttc ttcgaaatta gtccttcgga gggagggata
     7021 ttaaaaggac tagtagtcaa gcggttacga catagctctt tcaatgctac catcgtaggt
     7081 tcgaatccta tctagtctaa agcggattgg tgtaatagta acacatttgg ctcatgtcca
     7141 gaggttagag gtgcaagtcc tttgtccgcg tagggctata acttaatagg taaagtgtac
     7201 tgctcataac agtaattata agtgttcaag tcactttagc cctaaatctg agtgctggaa
     7261 tcggtccaaa tataactaaa gactcactcc agaagaatgc cccccacttc gttgggcaga
     7321 cttctgtcgc tagcgcgatt tttttctgta gaaaaaaata atcagcaggc taaggagaga
     7381 gataatttat ttggagaggc gaagcctatc cagctctctc taatataaaa aaccctaaca
     7441 ctagatagag atttgcaccg tagtcttaag acaaggctat ccagaagaat gccccccact
     7501 tcgttgggta gacttctgtc gctagcgcga tttttttctg tagaaaaaaa taatcagcag
     7561 gctaaggaga gcttgctgta ttttcgtcgc ggaagaatct tcctccttcg gagagtacgc
     7621 tccgctagcg aaggctagta aagtgtatct caatgagcta tattcattgg tgatagacag
     7681 ttaagaaaga ctatagttgt aggaagtaag caattataag ttaatggtaa actattcgtt
     7741 taccaaacga attttgtcag ttcgactctg gctaattgta aaaaaaaatc cgaatggtga
     7801 aattggtaaa cacaacaaac ttaaaatttg taggcagagt gccttgaagg ttcaagtcct
     7861 ttttcggata ttaaagagct tgctgtagac gaagtctctc cccttcggcg gagaagtcta
     7921 ccccccccac ttctaatttc tgatcccgcc gaaggggggg gcgcgagctc tgaaatacta
     7981 atttctgatc ccgtaaggga tatgaaatac atatctcttc gaaattagaa gtctcgggta
     8041 cgcaggctag tcctgcggag agacttcgtc tacgccgact acgagtttaa gtataacacc
     8101 ttgaaaactg cgggttctct atacggcttt aaacatagcc ctcagactat agaacttata
     8161 cgtgcagcta aattaggtaa acctctatcc gaagaggcta aaataaaact gggagctaat
     8221 tctcaacctt caggtggtct attagtagat aatgataatg ttgaaaccaa tgaagttgtg
     8281 tattttactt ctataagaag agccgcagct tttattaata tgcacccttc ttacctagct
     8341 aaatgtatag ctaaagaagg ttttatagag gtagtaatat tcgtttcact attccctacc
     8401 cctacggggg gcattcatac acttcgttag ggagagactt cgtctacgca agctccagca
     8461 agctctatac ccggctacgc cgggaataga gcttgctagt acgcagtact actcctcgtg
     8521 gaagaataaa ctcagaaaac ttaagctttt ctgagttata ctcgtgtgtt caaaccactc
     8581 ctcagtgcgc aagctctatt tgaacggtta taggttaatg gtagacttgt cgatttccac
     8641 tcgatttgtg tcagttcgaa tctgactaac cgtattctat aggatttagt atagtatagt
     8701 aggatttata attatacata ctataataat gctattgtat tccacatagc atctacactt
     8761 cttttcagta acagataagc tagagaaggt atatatatac tgagtatata aagcaagcga
     8821 taaaaaaaaa aaattaaaga ggaggagtac gctccgctac acagaaaaaa aaaaaatcgc
     8881 gctagcgacc ccttactcat agcaagctct tttttttctt cagagcttag ctagtataaa
     8941 taagcgggcg actcaaactt attgtaagct tagccatcta gcttgtgctg gattagcaag
     9001 tgggctatat cttatagaaa gaattaagaa tatgaagttt catgtgatga agaatgcgat
     9061 agttagagct atgtacgcta atttagcgtg ggcgcactct ttgctaggga acaaagttcc
     9121 ctagcaaagt ataaagataa aaaataaaga ggagtctttg ctaggaacaa tctcatcccc
     9181 ctattcccct agggggagag acttcgtctc tcgcaagcac gctgattctt tttatcctag
     9241 ctacgactag ataagcgact ttagtttagt accttaagga agtactgaag gtaagtaggc
     9301 tgtgtgcata gctctaacta ccaagttcta aagagcataa aatgctaatg tatattatat
     9361 gcgattcgcg attccctatt cccagaagaa tgcctcccta attccctaat tccctccggg
     9421 aatacgggaa tatgggaata tgagtacact tcgttaggga ataggagtac acttcgttag
     9481 ggagtatttc tccggaggga gcaagctctt atatatttag cctgtaatta tagcgcggtt
     9541 taatattctt aaggtgatat ggggagtaga cctcgtatct ccacctccgg ctccccacca
     9601 tattggtggg agcgggagtc ttagtaagtc gtaggctatt attattaact taactaaatg
     9661 cgactactac ttttatatat aacaatacct taaaaatgaa aaaaaatatg aatcttcttt
     9721 tagtccgtct tttcgtaaga ttcccttgat ctctgcattc tgatcccagc gaagggggta
     9781 gacttcgtct cagcagagat cttcaacaat atataaatct tcgtactttt ataaatcgtc
     9841 agaaaatcaa caggctatct aaaaattcta tagaacttat ttcacgatat atctttaata
     9901 taaaattata tcaattttta gctgtagttt ttattcatgt agccgttaca tctattcaaa
     9961 tagatttgaa tttattctta gaagtgttaa ataatcttcc cgaaaatttg ggatcatccg
    10021 taggcgtccc agagctagct aaaaacatta aattagatag taatataaat tatatcttat
    10081 gttatagtca tagatcttta tttggattta ggacttatat attaatggtt ttaatattat
    10141 ttataatatt tcccatactt tttataatac aaaattatat ttttataatt ttaagtatat
    10201 taagtgtaat attagttaaa gctttagctc taaattttta tcaaaaacat tttcagtttt
    10261 tttatagtgg cttgcccagt cataaaaaag tagattttag agaaaaatta gtgcacttta
    10321 ttacactgat aataaataat atagggaaaa ttataaagca tttatttaaa atgtgaataa
    10381 tatctattat aataatatat atttttagat atttgctagc tactatgtta ttaaatatag
    10441 atgataataa tagttttata acaacaatat taatacttac tcttccttta cctatgtttt
    10501 tttatttgct aaattttata gtgaaatatc tgaagaaaga atctatagag gataaagatt
    10561 attatttgta taatgattac gtagtaaaaa gagtaaatct atatagaata acatgtacta
    10621 taattgtaaa ctacttaatt caaaactatt atagtacaat aattatatct ataataataa
    10681 aagggtttat tgttataatt ataacattat tcacaatttg tataatatac ggtatcttgc
    10741 gaataaataa gccaggatgg cgtgcctcac acttcgttag tagacaaagt acaatatcgt
    10801 gcagtagggt tgaccctctc tccgatggcg attctggagt ccgagcttcc ctaacgaagt
    10861 gtatccctcc gggagagagg gtcggaataa ataagcatga gcctatacca cttaagagcg
    10921 cattggatct agcggggtca gccagctata tagcggcatt tatatcacta actccatttt
    10981 tacaggaagc atgtaattca ggtttcagta agttttattt taatgaaggt aaccaaagat
    11041 attacgagtg gaaaggcata cctttccgta tgccaggtgt agtaaagtgt ggacctgaac
    11101 caaccatcaa tatcatgcag gtgcgaaaaa cagaaatagc cctggcgaaa gcggctgaag
    11161 aagctcgaaa cctacataaa gtacccgata cggacgtggg tatatattat cgaaatctag
    11221 atgcagccat agagaaagag gctgctcaaa acctaaataa agaagccgtg gcgaaagagg
    11281 gtggggcttc tttatctaga tattatcgaa atatagatga aaccataaag aaaaaggctg
    11341 attatgtacc tgttactgaa tctgttcgac aagggctaat aaaagaatat aaagataaat
    11401 taaataattc tcctatcgta aatattacgt gaaaacttaa atataatgaa ggtattcaaa
    11461 gatcgcaagc taatttcaca gtaaaaccaa taaattattt ttataatact aaattttatg
    11521 gggcggtttc tttggtttta aaagggagat tattaatagt taatataatt agacatgact
    11581 tgcctggttg tgtctttatg cctacttatt atttacaaaa tgcaaatgtt acggatagtt
    11641 cagccaaaat tagggatatt acaacaacat tagaatctaa atatggtata atgttacccc
    11701 agatagggat agataaggtg gagaatagaa ttaatggttt aataatattt actcaagccg
    11761 aatctataga taatacaagt ttatttagag tatgaaggcc ttcatcgtat tatatggaac
    11821 ccgaactaaa aactgtaaag aattattacc aagaaaaaag tcaaaataat cttagaatta
    11881 gagaatttga tactactgat agtatcaaat tctctaaaga cttaaagaag gtagtaggag
    11941 tacaagggga agctataaaa atagctaata atgaaaattt tgtaatacat gaggacagat
    12001 tggcagcccg gaagttagct ttttttgaaa ataccttaga caacgaatat agaaaattag
    12061 tggaatttta tttaactaaa ggtcaaaaag ctaaccctaa ggatttcatg atttgagaag
    12121 aagatggttc agataaatct agacttaaat ttaaagactt aatgtataaa gcccggtctg
    12181 aaacaaaatc tgctattcaa aaagatgaat atctactagc tcgtcctaaa ggaaaagaat
    12241 gggatttagt aaaattcgca gaaaggcgaa tgtctagaaa tgacagtaat aatgaatata
    12301 tggataatga ttgctattat ttcaaaactc gtcgtgatta tcctataaac cgtttattaa
    12361 taactagaaa ccaaagtcat atgacttatt ttagtatgta taaagaggga gttgcggaag
    12421 gttataaaat cagaaggcaa atgctgggtg aattagatgc tagcataaat ttaccattag
    12481 aaaaatctag agcagagtta ataaaaaaaa tcgctagtaa attgactaga agtgaattta
    12541 ctaaatttca gaatatttat ggtgtttcta ttaatagact tacatttgaa ttttttcagt
    12601 taaaacccac tgatagtaaa tattttggaa taaacactac aagtacaaca tttgctccaa
    12661 tactagacag aaatacagat tacgaacttt atagcattat agacgttaaa aatgatagtg
    12721 taaaattacc ttttgttttt aaacaaggag gtatgtctaa tatgactatg cctacacatg
    12781 actataatat gttagataat agggatgagg tatctattcg tagatgtatg gattttatct
    12841 atacaaattc agatggaaac ttaacttatc aatcagataa ggataatttt agtgttctag
    12901 ctggggtcga taaaaattat ccgtatcaat cagatatgga taattttagt gttgttaaaa
    12961 agaaaagtgt aggttttact aaaaaagctg tagactataa aaataaaaac cctaagtcag
    13021 ttaaatatac cttagatggg tttaataata gatttttccg tggaaaaagt atatctatag
    13081 agttgccctt tgagagtata aaactcttgg atattatacc acatgaatat caccaaatat
    13141 ctctgggagg ggaaagagtt aattttgatt atgaaggtga gcaaagagtc aaatcttcta
    13201 tacctaatac tctagttatg aaaaaaacta gaaaacttaa ccttgagttt actctactaa
    13261 aacaggttta tactactaaa ggaagtaata gtaaaattac attaaggttt actccaactt
    13321 gaccaccaga tccttcacca aatggggata tagaaatccc taatctaata ttgcaagttg
    13381 ctaacttgaa taatgatagt acagatctaa atccacgtac tcttgaagcg cattatgttg
    13441 aatacgacct cccctccaga aggccaaccc ctagtactaa tctaccaaat gaaacacctc
    13501 ttcatccctc agggtcaaat gaagaggaag aggatatcta tggttatagc ggagatgagg
    13561 ataataatgc tcaaaataat cgtgaagtag cttctgctgt gcaagcgagt gagcaaccac
    13621 caacagtaga atcccctatg gagctacctt ttgaagacag ctttgcggat gcgccttatc
    13681 catatgaggc tgaaagtcca aaggataatg ataacaatag tggttcacgc aaaggtcgta
    13741 cagcagtggc ttcgggtgac caagtggtag agggggaaga gattgctcta atatccgcag
    13801 atgatatgac cagtgaaggg gatttggctt tttcaccgca attttttata ccagagtcaa
    13861 ctccagatag tatttctagc gacaactcta gtcctattaa tacgcaagct aaccagggga
    13921 tgggtgagat cttagagtca aatcttgtta accgtgatga gccaatgcaa gtagatggag
    13981 atttgtatcg tgaagttatg aataatgcgg taggggaagc cgtaatggaa agtataaatc
    14041 ctatcttact tcttcctgat ctaccaacta gtaatcctga accggtggat actgaagata
    14101 gtccactgtc tactgaagtt agtccactgt ctatgatgtc agacagtgaa ttcttcgagc
    14161 tagaacgtca aatcgcgagt ctaaagcctt cttacttaga agcggatcct ggtgaggtag
    14221 acggttctgg ccaagatgcg gctgacccag aggctattat aatatcttca gatgatagtt
    14281 ctagtgattc aggtgattat ggtaataatt atagtgaggc aagtccgatt acgagcttac
    14341 ccgggaatag ggctggccaa atggctgacc cagaggctat tataagatct tcagatgata
    14401 gttctagtga gggggtacca acgccaccta aggaaacaga ttttatagct agaccgctta
    14461 atactcctgt agcggaagtt attcacgata gaactggaac taggttattg actgttgata
    14521 ttcatactat gttaacggta atcggcccac caaatgcacc agaacctcgt ttatggagtg
    14581 tgggaaatgc aaattattat ctctcgatgg ctcctgattt tttttacgag cattatccta
    14641 ggggtacgga ggtaatgcct cctaataatt atccgtccca acaaattaat gtttatatac
    14701 ctccgcctat ggataaacta cgatgcgaat ctgatgggcg tattggggaa atttgcatat
    14761 gtcgtgcaga attcgctact gtagtaccat tagtaaatta ccctaggtcg agttatatag
    14821 aaggagcgct attcatgaaa tcagttttat cctcagaacc attaggagat aaggatttga
    14881 gtgatggttt taatttgagt gatcgtttga atttttcttc gaatagttat actaatgctt
    14941 attttgcacc agagccaact ccagatacag atagtatatc tagcgataac tctagtccta
    15001 taaatatgca agctaaccag gaggaggctg gtaagccgga ggttactcta atatccgcag
    15061 atgatatgac cagtgaaggg gatttggctt tttcaccgca attttttata ccagagtcaa
    15121 ctccagatag tatttctagc gacaactcta gtcctattaa tacgcaagct aaccagggga
    15181 tgggtgagat cttagagtca aatcttgtta accgtgatga gccaatgcaa gtagatgaag
    15241 atttgtatcg tgaagtcatg aataatgtgg taggggaagc cacaatggaa actataaatc
    15301 ctatcctact tcttcctgac ctaccaacta gtaatcccga accggtggat actgaagata
    15361 gtccactgtc tactgaagat agtccactgt ctatgatgtc agacagtgaa ttcttcgagc
    15421 tagaacggga aatatctaag ctaggaaagt ctataggaag agacaagaaa ggacaaagta
    15481 gttataagta ggggcgcaag ctcttactgg tagatagcta taggtattat ataagctatc
    15541 taccgtaggg gacataattt atttggtaga atgctgacct tgcatgttag aaggctcggt
    15601 tcgaatccga gtgtctccat ataagcttgt gaagctcaat tggttgagca gaacgtttaa
    15661 gttgtaagat ataatattta aacttcgcta ttagtagaga attggaggtc tcgactaatt
    15721 ccggctcaat atccctccgg gattagggat tagcaagctc tagcttgcta atttcgaaga
    15781 aataacaaat ggttaatagc tacgagtatt cccgattccc taacgaagtg tacccatcct
    15841 tcggagggat acacttcgtt agggatacac ttcgttaggg atacacttcg ttagggagag
    15901 ctcgccctaa taaaaaagca catgtaactc aatcggtaga gtgaaatatt gaagctattt
    15961 ttgttgtaag ttcaagtctt accgtgtgca tataaaagtg tagctttagc ttgctaattc
    16021 ttatagtagg cggaggctct agcttcgcat gcgccttact cgaacgagaa aaaaaaataa
    16081 aggaagaggc ggagcctatt cgttaccgcc ttattttaga gcttgctgat tcgtgaaacg
    16141 aatattacta tccatatccc tccgggatat ggatatgctt gcccgattcg taccacgaat
    16201 accgaaggga tacacttcgt tagtgctaat ccatatccct ccgggagaga tttcgtctag
    16261 gcaagctcga tacttcgtct acctgaggga atatggatat gcactactct tatttttttt
    16321 tacttctcgt gctataaggg actttagtat aatggtgaat gcatatgact tttaatcatt
    16381 aaaatgtagg ttcgaatcct gcaagtccta tatttctagc tagcgaggat aaggtacact
    16441 tcgttaggga gggaaaaaaa tacaggcggt aacgaagtcc cctcttatat tttcgtcgcg
    16501 gaagaatctt ccgcgaaaat ccgcaagcga ccctcccagc ctacgcctac tcgtatagca
    16561 gtagacttcg tctctccgca ggagcaagct ccccctaacg aagtgtgagg cacgccaccc
    16621 atccttcgga gagagagctt gccctagatg aagtctcgag cttgcgtagt ccttacactt
    16681 cgttaggagt acgctccgct aaaaaaagaa ataaatttct tttttttttt actccggtag
    16741 tcccctaacg aagtgtactc gtcaagaaga atgcccccac ttcgttggga ttaggagaag
    16801 tctcgagcta gctgagtcct aatcccgacg gggatatgga ttacacaatt aaaagcaggc
    16861 atgtcggaat ggaagacgaa gtcgttttag gtgcgacggg tattattacc atagaggttc
    16921 aagtcctctt gcctgtacat taataattat ttagcctact ccctagttta attacgagct
    16981 ttagcttgct gagtccgaag gactatagcg attaaaaaaa aaaaaaagca aagttcgagg
    17041 cttcgcctat ccgatattcg tggaacgaat cgcgcaatat tttttttctt cgagcttact
    17101 agtactaatc cggctccgcc ggatatgtac tataaaaaaa aaaaatcccg caagctctgg
    17161 tggcgtgcct cacacttcgt taggaagagc tcgctgatga ggcgaagcct actccggact
    17221 attgaatagg ggaggggcta tcttgcctcc tatatctata tcctgtcgat taatgggtag
    17281 atcataaatt tttggtattt acagtcggtg ttcgaatcac cgcaggataa ttttatctta
    17341 atattagtag cgaagcgcga agcatatcct tcgaattttt ttttatctaa tcccaacgaa
    17401 gtggggatat tcgacgagcc ccctaacgaa gtgtgaggca cgccacccat ccttcggagg
    17461 gagagtaggc tgattcctta gctcgcggat tttttcctgt atttcatatc ccttacggga
    17521 tcagaaatta gtggctggct gatttcgaag aaatatgccc tgatcccgta gggataagca
    17581 cagaaaaaaa tatcccagag ggggcattgt tctggaatag ggggagcttg cgtagtgctt
    17641 acacttcgtt aggagtacgc tccgctaaaa aaagaaataa atttattttt ttttactccg
    17701 ggagtatttc atagcaagct cctgctaact aaagcaacta aagctagatt tattaaggta
    17761 gacataactc aatcggtaga gtggttattt gtggtgtaac ttgttctcgg ttcgatcccg
    17821 agtgtttacc ctaggagctg tctctatcca tatagccagc atatataagc taaagctaga
    17881 attagtgcgc tagcttgccc tctttgttca ggggaacgaa attccttcta tagtaggcta
    17941 aagctttagc ttgcgagagt aagaaagttc gaggcttcgc ctatccgacc cctgaatcag
    18001 tagccttcgc ctagccttcg cctagccttc gcctagcctt cgctagcgga gcgtactctc
    18061 cataagaatg ccaccaaagg gggcattctt ctaggaggaa gattcttcca tatttcttcg
    18121 aaattagtat gctccgctag aaaatacagc aataaaaaaa aagaaataaa tttcgaagaa
    18181 atatggagaa gtctatgtat ttattaggcg gaggttactg ctctcgttcc ctcttcgaac
    18241 cataacctcc tcttactcgc aagctcgtag taatatgcta ttaagcaagc ctaagtagtt
    18301 taaatggtta aaactctaat ttcatacgtt agtaatgaga attcgatttt ctcctaaggc
    18361 tcgccgtgag gccatggtta agtctaatta actagcaaaa cacttaaaaa aaaaaatgat
    18421 tatattatca ataatactag ttttactttc aaacgccgtc aatataagac gagatatatc
    18481 gatactattt aataggatag cgatattaat attaatttat tgtattttac atgatatctc
    18541 ttctttagct gttgtaacta aaggagtcgg tttacatggt ggtttattac ttatgacaaa
    18601 tatcacacaa atattccata tttttatctt tttagttagt atattaatat tacaattaac
    18661 tagtttttac cctagaaaag tatgagtgtc agaatattct tctttaaaag atttattgtt
    18721 atataaattt atttattata acacaaaaat aataaataaa atgggagaac attttaaaat
    18781 tattgaatat cctaaacaac aacaacctgg gaagttgttt caattattaa gggataaact
    18841 gtcaaattcc ggggaagccc taaagctttt gataccaaat ctggttgaat tataccgtgg
    18901 tggatgaact aattactcat gtatggtaac aagtcaaaag attcttgaaa aaggaatggg
    18961 taatcgcgga tctaagtcaa cagtatttgt gcgcaagcta tatactgttg taaaagagca
    19021 acgagtagac ggcagttgta atgggttagt aattaatcca ttgttaaggt gtactctaag
    19081 aggattcgaa agaatatcct gatatggaat cccatctaat caaattctaa tcaaacgcta
    19141 ttatacaact aatgattcaa atactaatat tgaatcagaa atatctacta ttaataaaga
    19201 gagttttaaa ttaaatcctt gatttataac aggatttaca gacggagatg gttcattcac
    19261 tatttctacc tctaaaaaga aatcaggtac aggttgaaaa attcatccta catttactat
    19321 tgggttggat ataaaagatt tagacattct aattcaattt aaagcttact ttaatgctgg
    19381 taaaatctac aaaagtaaaa gaggaataat ctattataca ataggttcaa ctaaagattt
    19441 actaaaacat gttttacctc attttgataa gtatccttta tcatctctta agttgaagga
    19501 ctacttagta tttaagagaa tacttcttct tatgcagaaa ggggaacatc aatctttatc
    19561 tggtttgttc aaaatcttct ctgaaagagc taatttaaat aagggattac ctaaggtcgt
    19621 agaagaagaa tatcctgatt taaaacctgc agtgattcca gaacttaaaa tagcccctac
    19681 gataaaccct gactgattag ctggatttat aacagctgaa gcatctttct ttatttctat
    19741 ctatccaagt aaagatagaa aagtaggata tgcagtgagt ctagtattta gtttaagtca
    19801 acatgctaaa gatttagatt tactaaaaag aattgcggat tctttagagt gtggaatagt
    19861 aagaaaacat aaatctcgtg aagcagtcga attagttatt actaagtcag aggacataaa
    19921 tcaaaaattg acacctcttt tatctaaaca tactctatca ggagtaaagt tattagattt
    19981 cgagagattt aaaaaagcct ctattttaat aaatagtaaa gcacatttaa catctgaagg
    20041 tattaaatta ataaaagata ttaaagatac aatgtataat agaggactgt agattatctt
    20101 attaatttca ctaggttatg ggtactggct ataatctgta ccctgacggt gggtttaaga
    20161 taatcgatta gaatttgtat gataaatcca taattatcgt taattatact atttgtaatt
    20221 acaggtgcag tattattaat gtcaactaat gatttagtat ctattttcct ggctatagaa
    20281 ttacaaagtt atggtcttta tatattaagt actatatata gaaattcaga actatctact
    20341 acaggaggtt taatatactt tttattagga ggattaagct catgttttat cttattagga
    20401 actagtttat tatatgctaa ttcaggtact actaacttag atggtttata tatcataact
    20461 agtataagtg atctttctac aaatttatga tatacacctt attatattaa tctttcttta
    20521 gtaatattta caataggatt cttatttaaa gtaagtgcag caccattcca tttctgatca
    20581 cctgaaaaag gacttaggga atccttatca acatacgttg ggtgtaaact atcaaattcc
    20641 agggaacccc taaagcttct ggtactaagc catatatgaa aatgtatgag tggctgaatt
    20701 aactactcag gtatagtaac aagccagaag atgagtgaaa acaaaatggg caatcgtgga
    20761 tctaagtcag taatacatga gactaaacag tcatgtatta ttgtaaaaga gcaacgagta
    20821 aatggtagtt gatgcggtat taatataccg catttaagat atactctagt gggcttcgga
    20881 agaagttatc aagttaaaac cctttctaac caaattattc aaagacaatt ttattcttcg
    20941 gagtctaacc tagataatag ccaactgcgt caggatcctt gatttatctc gggattctct
    21001 gacgcagaag gatgctttat ggttctagta cgtaaatcac caaaaagcaa actaggatga
    21061 caaatagagg ctaatttcac aattaatctt catgtaagag acctagatct tttaaaactt
    21121 attcagagct ttagcttcgc cagccactac tttggagttg gaagaatagg taaagaaaga
    21181 aatggttgtc gtgattttac aataggttct ttagatcaaa taataaccaa agtaatacct
    21241 cattttgata aatatccttt aaaaactaat aaatattctg attatttatt atttaaacaa
    21301 gttgttatga tgatgcaacg tggggaacat ttaacagctg aaggtttaca aaaaataata
    21361 ggtattagag cttctttaaa tagaggatta acccctttac tattagaagc cttccctaat
    21421 actgttgctt tagtaagacc attattacca ccacttaaaa atgtcaaatt agatccttaa
    21481 tgagtagctg gttttacgag tggtgatggt tgttttaaag ttagtattag agaatctaaa
    21541 ttacataaaa gaggaagtcg tgtagtatta ctttttgtag taactcaaca cattagagat
    21601 gaattattat tgaaaagttt agtagatttc tttgggtgtg taggcgaagc ctcaaaactt
    21661 attcttataa agattatatt gagttcagat gtcaatcatt caaagataat tatgaaaaga
    21721 ttttaccttt tttcgataaa taccctatcg ttggcgttaa atctaaggat ttcaaagatt
    21781 gagctaaagt agctaaaatg atacaaacaa aagttcattt aactaacgaa ggtttcgatc
    21841 agattcgcca aataagaaca ggaatgaata aaggtagata tctaaaatag actactctgg
    21901 ttcatgcagt attttttttc ttatagtcct tcggactcag caggctctaa aattacgagc
    21961 ttgctagtgc tccgaaggaa gcactaccct attatataaa gttgttcttt tctttaattt
    22021 ggacgataaa ttttacagtc gtcatgtgga cgtatatgac gctataccta caatagtaac
    22081 aacattcgtg gctataatag ccaaaatttc tatatttata ttattattac aattagtgta
    22141 ttatactaac agtagttttt cagaaatgag ttgaacattt attttactaa taagttcact
    22201 attctcatta ataataggaa ctgtggtagg tttaactcaa tttagaatta aaagattatt
    22261 tgcttatagt actatatctc acgtaggatt tatactttta gcattaggta tatctagtgt
    22321 tgaatctact caagcattta tattctattt aacacaatat tctataagta atttaaatgc
    22381 atttgttata ttaatagcta tagggttctc tttatattgt tatataagtg aaaacaaaga
    22441 acatgaagaa ttaatggaca aaaacaattc acctgccaag aggtctagga aacttctata
    22501 tagggtatta tggccaaact ccggggacgt cctaaagctt ctggtaccaa gctgtagtcg
    22561 aaaggctaca agtggatcaa ttaatcactg atgtacggta acaagccata agataatcga
    22621 aagagcaatg gattaccgtg gatctaagtc aacagtacgt gtgcgcaagc tatatactgt
    22681 tgtaaaagag caacgagtag acggtcatag atgtattaat ttaatgcatt taaggtatgc
    22741 tctaatgggt ttcgaaagaa attatcaaat cagaatcctt tctaaacaat taattatgcc
    22801 ttccttgaga agatcatata cttctctatc tgtaaatcct aatttgaaat ctacagccac
    22861 cggtacccta aaccctttat tcttaactgg tttctccgac gctgaatcta attttactgt
    22921 gagaatattt aagagtaata cagtaaaagt agggtgatgt gtacaacctg tattccaaat
    22981 cgaattacac aaaaaagatc ttaatgtatt agaaaaaatt tcttcattcc taggggtagg
    23041 taaaatttac cataaagaag aatcttctat atatatggta caatctttaa gagatataga
    23101 tgtaataata aaccactttg aaaaatatcc tctcttaacc aaaaaattgg aggattttca
    23161 attgttctct caaattgtta ctttaattca taaaaaagaa catttgacta ttacaggttg
    23221 acataaaatt atatctctta gagcttctat gaataagggt ctttctacct ttatgaaaac
    23281 tacgtttcct gatattattc cagctacaag accaagtcgt tcagacgaag agttaataaa
    23341 ctctaagatt gatccttatt gaatggcagg ttttgtagca ggagaagggt gttttagtat
    23401 tagaattact aaatcgttaa ctttaaaaac aggatatcaa gtacaattaa ggtttaatgt
    23461 aactcaacat tctatcgata aggtatttat gaatagctta gttgccttct gaggttgtgg
    23521 taaagtgttt ttaagattta gagagaataa agtggatttt caaatcctaa aattaaaaga
    23581 tctgaccgat aaagttattc ctttattcca aagtatatct ttacaaggtg taaaatcaaa
    23641 agattttgcc gatttttgta aagcagttga tataatgaaa gtaaagggcc atttaactaa
    23701 cgaaggttta gatcaaatac gtagattaaa agcaggtatg aatagaggta gagaataatt
    23761 ttgttatgca tagtccatat cccccccact tcgtcgtaga cgaagtctcg ggattagtag
    23821 ccttctgatg agtcgaaggc tactaatccc accgaagggg gggatatgga ctactcatca
    23881 gcaagctata tccccccttc ggtgggatag acgaagtctc agcaggctaa ggaataaaaa
    23941 aaaatatatt tttttttata ctaagcaagc tagccttcat agcaagctct tctgtgcttc
    24001 tgtgcgaagc atacagaaat atgcataact ttattaactt atgtataatt atttgtaaga
    24061 taaatctgac cgccgtgata caattagtaa ctcaactgaa aggatatttt tatataaatc
    24121 ctttcttagc tataagttta gctattacta tcttttcatt tgtaggagtt cctcctttaa
    24181 taggattctt tggaaaacaa atggtgttaa gtgcagcctt agataaaggt cttatcttct
    24241 tatctttaat cgcaatatta actagtgtaa taggaggagt ttattattta ggtatagtaa
    24301 aagaaatgtt ctttagttta cctgaatata aaataaatcc attattagaa actcttacct
    24361 taagaggtaa tgttgtagat gataatcaaa aaataattaa acaattaaag tttaactata
    24421 aaaatatagc tatatcaagt ccgatttctt ttgtaatttc tataattaca cttgttattc
    24481 tattattttt atttatgaac aaagaatgac taagcatggg taaataaaaa aataccattc
    24541 tctgtaatga ataaattaaa aagaataact ttattattat tccgaattag gaatacttca
    24601 acgcgggggc tcagactaat cctcttgaag taaaacagtg ccgccttata ggaagtgatt
    24661 acagcttctg aataagattc gttacctaag ctagtcctta gtattcaaat aattaataaa
    24721 taatcatgaa aaattacaaa tttaacgagc tcgccgtttt aagaataaac ttagataaac
    24781 taagattttt ttctacacat accgttagaa gtagacaagc tgtaaacata gaacatatca
    24841 ataattatat ttcaaatatt aataacaatg acgacgaagt cgtaccaata aatccttgat
    24901 ttgttacagg atttacggac gctgaaggtt cttttatgat ccatttagaa aagaataagg
    24961 ataaatggag agtaagacct acattccaaa ttaagttaga tataagagat ttatctttat
    25021 tggaagaaat aaaaatatat tttaataata caggttcaat caatacttct aacaaggaat
    25081 gtgtatacaa agtaagatct ttaaaggata tatctataat aatatctcat tttgataagt
    25141 ataatttaat tacacaaaaa aaagctgact ttgagttatt caaactaata attaataaat
    25201 taaatagcca ggaacattta agttatgaag taggcgccac agttttacaa gaaattatta
    25261 gtattcgtgc ttcaatgaac ttaggtttat catcatcagt taaagaagat tttccacata
    25321 ttataccggt aataagacct ttaattgaaa atatggtaat acctcatcct gagtggatgg
    25381 ccggatttgt atctggagag ggttcttttt ctgtgtatac tacatcagat gataaatatg
    25441 tgtcattgag ttttagagtt tctcagcata ataaagataa acaactattg aaatctttcg
    25501 tagatttttt tggttgtgga gggtttaatt accataataa aggtaataag gctgtaattt
    25561 ttgttactag aaaatttgaa gatattaatg ataagattat tccattattt aacgaatata
    25621 aaattaaagg tgttaaatat aaagatttta aagactgatc cttagtagct aaaatgatag
    25681 aatcaaaaag tcatttaact acgaatggat ataaagaaat atgtaaaata aaagaaaata
    25741 tgaactcata tagaaagagt tctgtaaatt aaaatttgtc ctagctttgc tagaaaatat
    25801 gaattgcccc cttgataata cattatgtat tgcattgaaa attggataaa ttgcaagaag
    25861 atttattagt ataaccagct aattaaatat ttgcagcgaa gtttagttta attaaaacta
    25921 aaaccgttca acgactaatt taccctattt tttgattatt agagctctag tgcatatttc
    25981 ggctgagccg aaatatgcac tagccttaat tataaaaaaa aatcgtaaaa taaaatccaa
    26041 tattacttta agtaagtaat aatgacatag tctgaacaat atagaaatat attgaaatat
    26101 taataagtcg ggacgatagc ttcgcccctt cttattaata attaacaatc ttgaccatat
    26161 tggtacaaat tttatttaat aattaaatga gtagtgtaac ttttcttttt gtttttgtta
    26221 ctattttaac aatagttttt ttacttctta atttcatact tgcccctcat aaccctaaaa
    26281 attgtatcgg gaaatcaata aattggggaa aactgccaaa ttccggggaa cccctaaagc
    26341 ttctggtact aagccatata tgaaaatgta tgagtggctg aattaattac tcaggtatag
    26401 taacaagcca gaagatgagt gaaaacaaaa tgggcgatcg tggatctaag tcagtaatac
    26461 atgagactaa acagtcatgt attattgtaa aagagcaacg agtagacggt agttgtaatg
    26521 cgggtaaatc cgcattatta aagtgtactc tagtggactt caaaagaagt tatcagatca
    26581 aaatcccttc taaccctata attttaacaa gaaatttttc tacactagta ggtgagctag
    26641 cttcgctaga acaaagttcc ctccccccta aattagatcc ttcatacgtt actggattta
    26701 cagatggtga aggttctttt atattaacaa taataaaaga taacaaatat aaattaggtt
    26761 gacgtgtagc atgtagattt gtaataagct tacataaaaa agatttagtg ttattaaata
    26821 gtttaaaaaa cttttttaac actggtagtg tctttcttat gggtaaaggt gctgcacagt
    26881 atcgtgttga atctttaaca ggtttatcta ttataattaa ccattttgat agatatcctt
    26941 taaatactaa aaaacaagca gattacatgt tatttaagct agcttataat ttaattataa
    27001 acaaaagtca tcttacggaa aaaggattat cagaacttgt ttctttaaaa gctgttatga
    27061 ataacggttt aaaggatgaa ttaaaaattg cttatcctaa catcactcct gtattaagac
    27121 ctgaaattcc attatctctt aatatagatc ctctttgatt agcaggattt acagacgccg
    27181 aaggttgttt tagtgttgta gtatttaaat ctaaaacatc taaaatcgga gaagcggtaa
    27241 aattaagttt tattataact caaagtgtta gagatgagtt tttaataaaa agtctaattg
    27301 aatatttagg atgtggttat acaagtttag atggtagagg tgcaattgat tttaaagtat
    27361 ctgatttttc tagtctaaaa aatattatta ttccatttta tgataaatat tacatacatg
    27421 gtaataaaag tttagatttt aaagatttta gtagagttgt aacactgatg gaaaataaaa
    27481 aacatttaac caaacaagga ctagatgaaa taaaaaaaat ccgtaatgca atgaatacaa
    27541 atagatagag cttgcgtagt cccccttcgg cggagaagtc tcttcgtgta ttccatatcc
    27601 ctttggttag acgaagtctc agcgagctaa ggaatcagca agctccgaat attaattata
    27661 agcacacacg cactaaattc atatgttaaa attataggta agagaaattt gatttaaacg
    27721 tatcaagaaa aatatagtat ttttgaatgt ggttttcata gtttccttgg tcaaaataga
    27781 actcaattcg gtgttaaatt cttcatattt gcattagttt atcttcttct agatttagaa
    27841 atattagtaa tatatccata tggtataagc gtttatgaaa atggtattta tggattaata
    27901 gtagtgctaa tttttattgg tataattaca gcaggatttg tatttgaatt aggtaaaaat
    27961 gcattgaaaa tagatagtag acaatccaat aattattttt ataaatcaaa aaaatttatt
    28021 aatatgttta ctgaacataa gtagtattcc agtagacggc tatccgaccg agcttgcgag
    28081 cttgcccctt cgtgaaacga gtagtcctcc ttagcctgcg tacccgagac ttcgtctgta
    28141 tttcatatcc cttacgggat cagaaattag acgaagtggg tccgcctggg atacgacgag
    28201 tacacttcgt taggggacta ttaaaaagta taaaagtatg aaagcgtgaa cggggtatag
    28261 gcgaagcctc gaactttgtt ccaggcgcaa gcttcgctag ataaaaaaaa atacccacac
    28321 gcacacttgt taaactatta catatactaa cctccaccct aatagcctcc ttaatatatt
    28381 aatttgtgaa gtttaatagt gagcgcgatc gatatcacct acatttcatt agggaatcag
    28441 gaggctcgag ccccgggggg ggcaactcga tataaacttc taacaggacg atagtagctt
    28501 cgctagggaa aaataataag agtagtaggc atatttctcc gaaatcatga gtccgaagga
    28561 ctactactgc ctattcttat ttttttttac gagtatttcc tccgaaggat ggaaatcgcg
    28621 ccgaaggggg tcgctattta aggatactta atagtccggt ccattaagag ttattttaaa
    28681 aataaactaa aaccttttac tatgtatatc aatagacccc gatgttagat ttagtaacca
    28741 ttatggttga agcctcaaag cttattggag ccggtttagc aactataggt ctagcggggg
    28801 ctggagtagg aataggtgta gtgtttgggt gtttaattat aggtgtggct agaaatcctt
    28861 ctttaaaaaa tcaattattt tcatactcta tattagggtt tgctttctca gaagcaactg
    28921 cgtagaggca aatagcgcag tataaagagg gtgaattgca aagaggacat aatatttatt
    28981 atgtaaattt gcagcgaagt ttaatataat acaataatat atattaaaac cgttcaacga
    29041 ctagtagatg agtaaagtat taacaataat tctacgatca gcgccctcat attttatatt
    29101 ataaaatata agacatagtc tagataagag agaaatctct taatatttaa agtatatatg
    29161 gctttttatt taatcttaaa attcaatttt atatgtagaa aaatctcgac taaaattaat
    29221 aacaccacat ttaattcgcc aagtagtcaa aatcctatta aaacgtatta tgacccttta
    29281 aatgaaagag aaataatacg taaagataat aatgggaaaa tcggggtata tgtttgacaa
    29341 aataaaatca ataacaaaat gtatgtaggt agtggtgatc ctttatattt aagattaagt
    29401 gattattatc aactttgata tcttaaacat aaagataatc tttatatagt tagatctcta
    29461 aataagtatt ctatgagtag ttttatatta catattatgg agtatagtga ttcagataat
    29521 gttattaaat gtgaacaaaa atgaatcgat attttaaaac ctgaatataa tttaacacct
    29581 ttagcgggta gtactaaagg atttaaacat agtttagagg ctaaagataa aatgagaata
    29641 gctgctacag gtagaaagca tacagatgaa gttaaagatc ttatgagtaa aaatcgtcaa
    29701 ggtttaaaca atagttttta taataaaaca catacacccg agactataga gaaattaaga
    29761 aatatagctc aaaatagaac tcatcttcct gttaaagggt tagatgtaga aataacagat
    29821 attgaaacta aaattactac tacttatagt agtgtaagag aagcagctag ttacttaaac
    29881 tcggatatta aaacattatt aagaagagaa aaatctcagt taataaaagg taccaataag
    29941 ccatataaaa ataaatatat tattaccata ataagaggta ataattaaaa aaaaagtatt
    30001 tgctttaatg atggctttat tattattata tgttgtataa taatattttt atagcggagc
    30061 gtgtgtattt ttttcgagct tactagtact aataccctaa ttccctaacg aagtgtatcc
    30121 ctacacttcg ttagggaata ggatacactt cgttaggaat acacaaattc agaaggctaa
    30181 agaggaaaaa aaaatttttt ttttttttct attttttgtt tttttttttc cccccccccc
    30241 cccggggggg gggggggggg ggtgagctct cgttcacgag agcttactcc tccccctctt
    30301 agggttttat atttctagct atagcgagga gcttcgttcc tcgctatagc tatataaagc
    30361 taaaagctaa agctagctat ataacaggcg gcaattctat tatacttata ctacagcaac
    30421 tgctgtacct ttgcatggct ggctgtatat agccagcagc tgctatataa ctaattacaa
    30481 gtattgctta tataagcagc aggtcggcta taagctgtat atatagacat ataattagaa
    30541 attttatatt aaaaatttat atatgaaaca tttatttaat acatttatta attttgatgc
    30601 acctatgcct tgaggtatat atttccaaga cagtgcgaca cctcaaatgg agggattagt
    30661 ggaacttcat gattatcgtg aataagagcc aaattccggg gacaccctaa agctcctaat
    30721 accaagctat agccaaaagg ctataagtgg ctgaactaat cactcgggta tggtaataag
    30781 ttaggcagat tctagctata gaaatgggca atcgcggatc taagtcagta ataaaattac
    30841 tgtaaaagag caacgagtag atggttcttc tatgcctgtg tacccaggta tggtaaggtg
    30901 tactctagtc gccaggaaac tggtttttgg gagaaaaaac ttgactttat ttttacgtta
    30961 tgacaaatag ttcataataa taaatttaga tcataaaaac gtggagccct caataagatt
    31021 aataatctat tgatctcgat ctaataaaca gttaaacata gggagtagct tagtaggaat
    31081 accaccctaa gcagcctttg cacagtttaa cggattagat aaatatatgg aaaatccaag
    31141 taataataaa tcaaagttaa atccccacta tgtcacaggt ttttcagatg gtgagtcttg
    31201 ttttcatcta tctataggga aaaattccaa gtataaaata ggttattatg taaacccggg
    31261 atttactata gttttacata aaaaagatga acttttatta agaagtattc aaagtttttt
    31321 tggaggaata gggaatttaa aggtactacc gaatatagta caatatagag ttttttcatt
    31381 aaaagactta gatattatac taaatcattt tgataattac cccttaataa caaaaaaaca
    31441 tacagatttt cttttattta aagaagcatt agctttaata aaaaataaag aacacttaac
    31501 tatagaggga tttaataaaa ttatagcctt aaaatcttct atgaatttag gtttacctga
    31561 agtcttaaaa gaatcattcc ctgatatact aggaagaaaa atagaacctt ttgatctacc
    31621 ttctgtattg aacccttatt gagtagcagg atttacagat ggtgagggtt gtttttgaat
    31681 aaaaacttta aaggcagtcg gcggagccgc gccaaacaaa gaaggattaa gatcagttat
    31741 aggttttcaa atctctcagc atagtagaga cctaccttta atggagaaat tcattagttt
    31801 ttttgagtgt ggtagattag aacaaacagg gtcagcctat agcttagttg ttactaagtt
    31861 atctcttatc aatgaaaaga taattccttt ttatatggct taccctattc taggctctaa
    31921 atctgaagat tttaaggatt gatgtagagc agtacaatta aaaaaccaca aagctcactt
    31981 aacaccacaa gggcttaaag aaatcttaaa tataaaatct agtattaatt cttctagaaa
    32041 gtaaaactgt ctagcgagct cctctttata aacctgcaac atagtgggaa aacagtaacc
    32101 caaaattaaa gttaatatat tatatatata tattcggata atatcatgta ctatttagtt
    32161 ttaattttat ttgctgtagg atgaatatta ttttctataa tgaaaaattt tgcatcaact
    32221 aaaacacaaa tatcacataa atacttaaat cacggtagag atgtgccgac tcaaaagtgt
    32281 tttaagttag agctagcgcc ctccatatat aaattttttt ataatcaccg gtcttacagt
    32341 acaacatcct cttcccctat tagtagcgta aagttttacg aagatgcttt ttcaatgaga
    32401 aaattaatta ttaaggataa taaagataaa tcaggaattt ataaatgaac caataaaata
    32461 acgaaagata tatacattgg acaatctata agtttagcta aaagatttat tagatatttt
    32521 aaccttagtt atttaaaaaa tagagaaact cttgtaataa gtagagcttt aattaaatat
    32581 gggtattcta atttttcact tgagatatta gaatattgcg atatagctaa tttaacagaa
    32641 agagaacaat actacatgga taaattaaat ccaagatata atactttaaa aatagctggt
    32701 tcttcatcag gccataagct tagtgaagag actaagacaa aaattagtaa atctttaaaa
    32761 ggagtctata ttcaagaaaa atcagcttta tatggccgta ctcatacaga agaaactaaa
    32821 gctcttatgt cttcaaacaa ttctaatgaa aataacccat tttttggtaa aactcattcg
    32881 ttagaaacta aagagttaat gagacaaaag gctttaggta gaaagcattc tgaagaaact
    32941 ctattaaaaa tgagtactag tagaggtcat cttgtctata tacatgaaaa atgtgattca
    33001 gaaggattta aattaatagg tagttttgtt tcaatcagaa aagcagctaa atttttagat
    33061 attagtgcta atactgtaag actttatata aattcaggtg aaatatttaa agatagatat
    33121 aaatttactg gagagcgtta aacttaaaaa aaactatgag taaaattcca ctatatgctg
    33181 gaaactccta aagcttttag gtactataaa gatgacgaag atatgcttta tcagtgataa
    33241 ccctaaagga tgtacaatgg attatcagca ggaaaccacc aaatataggc agagcgagct
    33301 tgttatgaaa gaccgcccta tatttcagta ggatccttag agactaaacg tggaaacctt
    33361 atataaatat aaggtaagat atagtccagt taagtatgaa agtacttaag aatcgacatt
    33421 aatcgaatta atatgaacta tcactcctgc agttatatta atattaatag ctttcccttc
    33481 tttcaaatta ttatatttaa tggatgaagt taatgaccct tctatgacta ttttagctga
    33541 ggggcaccaa tgatattgat catatcagta cccagatttc atagattcaa atgaagaatt
    33601 tatagaattt gattcttata tagtaccaga ttctgattta gaagatggag gattaagaat
    33661 gttagaggtt gataacagag taatagttcc tgaattaaca catataagat ttgtaataac
    33721 atctggtgat gttattcatt cttttgcttg tccatcttta ggtataaaat gtgatgctta
    33781 cccaggtaga ttaaaccaag tatcagtttt cataaataga gaaggagtat tctatggtct
    33841 ttaatacatg gccaaaactg tagtgaacct atggttataa atcatcaaat tgcgggaaca
    33901 ccctaaagaa atcttaacca agtaagtatg gtaacataac ttatggcaca ggcaatgact
    33961 cgtggtacgg taaaatcaag atttattatt caatgggcaa tccgcagcca agtaccaatt
    34021 gtagaagtaa gcttttattt ggtatgcagt tcatcgacta gatggtggtt ggtattatta
    34081 gtattaataa tgcttaagat atagtcagac cctacccgaa agggtacaga aaagtatgag
    34141 tcttttaccg tattttttgt taattagata taatagaggt tattatattt agggacccta
    34201 caatagtttg ctaaacttat ttttaatgta agcgcttaaa ggtgatataa atcacttatt
    34261 ttccataaac tgttgtaaca ttgcatggta caactagtag aagtgttttt aataatcact
    34321 tgttatctga taagcgtata ggactaagta ctatagcagc tttaccttta acaagacatt
    34381 ttagttcaat cagatcttta gtcaataatt ctgaagcttt agcttcagat catattaata
    34441 gtggaaaacc tactacttta tccgtaatta ataaagtatt actcaatcaa aatttagtag
    34501 ttactgactc taaattaaaa gaattattaa aagttgaagg tgtagaaata gaacttccta
    34561 tatctacacc gaagggtaag gagcttttag ctgaattaac aggtaaatct aagtataaag
    34621 gtttctctgg tgtatatatg tttatacata aaaatacagg tgataaatat gtaggttcat
    34681 ccaacctact aagacgtaga atggactact attttaacgg agattatcct ttagcaggta
    34741 aatttttacc tttactatat aaagaaggac tagaagcttt taaattaaga atatttaagt
    34801 tagatagtaa taaatttagc agtcaagacg ctttaatatt agaacaattt tatttattag
    34861 ataaagaatt taacctaaat acattaagag ttgttaacgc tggatcttca aaaggtgatc
    34921 ctgtatatgt ttatgatcta acttgcagta ttctttatta tcacgctaaa tctagaattg
    34981 aattaaaaag agtattaaat atacacactg aaactagtaa aaagtatgta gattctaaat
    35041 taccttatct taataagttc ttattattaa gctatcctat acctacagct ttaactagcg
    35101 atatttcttt agaagaatta ttaggtataa tgcaagatga aagaaaagat acttataagt
    35161 taggtactcg tacaagtatt ccagtagaat tagagattaa agaaggaaat acatttgtga
    35221 gcgaagcttc caaaggtcat actttaaaat ttgattcttt aacttcttgt atggaatatt
    35281 taagaggatt aggattaata attaaaagag acactctaac taaatacata aaaattgaaa
    35341 aagtgtttca taatttctta tgtaaatact ctgataaaac tttacctaaa aactttgacg
    35401 aaataggatt aataattgat gaatataaaa agttaaaagt agatacagat tcattaataa
    35461 ttaatagaaa aaataaacct atattagtta aaggaggcgc gaagctccat atggataaag
    35521 aatttgacag tataactgag gcaattaaac actttgataa tttaaacata aaattagata
    35581 gcaaaacttt atatcttcgt ttaaaagacg gaaaaatata taaagattat tattttactt
    35641 ataaataatg ataagttcaa tataatcttt actaacatta aaaaattagt agggaatcgc
    35701 aatgttcaga aatatgtgga attcttcaca gttcaatgcc tatagttata gaatctgtaa
    35761 atatagataa atttgtgcat tgactatatt cagtttaata gtgcgagtgt cgcaaacggc
    35821 gaactaggat tgccctattc cctattcccg gctacgccgg gaataagcaa gctctaaaat
    35881 aaagttcttt atttttttga ttgctggatt ttagagcctg ctgattcccg ccttcggcgg
    35941 gaataagtat tgcgccgacc tataccaggc gcaagctcga aaaaaaatat ccgtaggaat
    36001 agtctacgcg caagcttttc gctatggaga agggctagct tcgctagaga atacgtggcc
    36061 ccttctttat ttttttttta tttatcgcta gctgaagctt ctctgctcct acggagagct
    36121 tgcttattcg tgaaacgaat attcggagaa aattagcaag cgaccccgtg cttaaatttg
    36181 gaggagctag ccgatttctt caaaaccggc aagctagcgc tacttattaa aaaaagggat
    36241 attagtttaa tggtagaaca agatggtacg gtcatcttga ttgtagttca agtctacaat
    36301 atccttagta tagttatagg taatttggag gcgcatattt aagtgtagca tattcccgag
    36361 ctcgctagtg ctaatttcga agaaatatgc actactccct attcgagggg tatttttttt
    36421 tcttcgatat aggcgcaagc gaccccttac tcggggaaaa aaatcgcgca agcatatcca
    36481 tatccctccg ggtacgcagg ctaagggtag cgctaactct agcaataaaa aaaaataaat
    36541 agagagcttg ctatgaaata caccacgcta cttattttaa atcaaaagga tattagttta
    36601 atggtaaaac tagatgtttc ggccatcttg attgcagttc aagtctgcaa tatccttagt
    36661 acaattatag gtaattttgt ttatcaatag ttatacttat aattatgggt ttgcagttca
    36721 tcgactaaat ggaggttggt aaataattac tagtcctacg gaccagcaag ctctaattat
    36781 ttgcttaaga tatagtcagg cataacttaa aggttatgga atatccccag cccacctaag
    36841 ggaattaaat tcctatggta aaggggagaa aacgaagagg aagtattgcg tatctggtct
    36901 gtatacctgg aacgtttaga gatacgcatt attttataat gtatatctta aggggtagaa
    36961 tttaaaggta aaacttgatg actataatat cataaaagtt gtagttcaat tctacaatac
    37021 ctctagtcta atttaattat tatactaata gagccataaa ttatggttcc cgaacaattt
    37081 gttatattaa ataaaaatat gagtttaacc ttattacttt ttttaatagg aatcttagga
    37141 ttcgtattta atagaaaaaa tttgatactt atgcttattt ctatagaaat aatgctatta
    37201 tctataacat tcctaatatt ggtaagttct gttaatatcg atgatataat aggacaaacg
    37261 tatgccattt acattattgt cgttgccggt gcagaatctg cgatcggttt agctattcta
    37321 gtagcttttt atagattagc ttcacattat gctccaggta gtattaatag ggcttcaact
    37381 tctaatattc aatcactcaa cagagtttca gacttaagaa aggtaaattc ttatcctttc
    37441 aaagttcccg gtacttttat tagaaattac tctactacaa gagtaatgag cttacatcct
    37501 tgatttgtca caggtttcac agatgctgaa ggttgttttt gaataggtgt aagaaatgat
    37561 cctagaaata aaacaggatg atgtgttcaa gcttttttcc agattgcatt acataaaaaa
    37621 gatgtagcac tcttaaacaa catacaaagt tatttcggtg gaattggtac tgtggctgtg
    37681 agaggtgaca gatgttattt tatagtaagt tctttaaaac aaattataaa agttattatc
    37741 cctcactttg acgctcatcc tttaatcaca aataaattgg tagattatag attatgaaaa
    37801 tctattattt ctataatgga agctaaaaga catttaactg tggaagggtt aaatgaaata
    37861 ataagaatga aatcatcctt aaatttaggt ttatctgatg agatccagga cgcttttgca
    37921 gaaactcttt ctactaatcc aaaccaagaa aggtcatgga accctgcaga atctatacca
    37981 catggaatgt gaatggctgg atttacatca ggggagggct ctttctttgt taatatattc
    38041 aaatcaactc atcacagggt gggatatcag gtaagattag ggtttgaaat agctcaacat
    38101 attagggatg aattaactat ggcaactttt acttctttct ttaactgcgg tatcataagt
    38161 agatactcag aagatatggt aaagtataga tgtactaaat tttcagatct aaacacccta
    38221 attatccctt tctttaagga atacttaccg ttaggtaata aattgttaga cttcgaagat
    38281 tttggtcaag ttgctttatt attagagaat aaagcacatt taactgaaga aggtctaaat
    38341 agtatccgta aaataaaagc ggtggcgtgc ctcatgaata gtttacgtaa gtagaaattt
    38401 gttatttcag agctcgcgcc ccccccttcg gcgggatcag aaattagcaa gctaccaccg
    38461 gagagtttgc tatgaagagg ttcgcccccc acagtaaggg tcggagccaa caaagttccg
    38521 acccttcctg ttggctaacc ttatcactaa actctttagg aagggtctat ttcagagctc
    38581 gcgccccccc cttcggcggg atcagaaatt agcaagctag ccattaaata aatattcctt
    38641 agttaatttg aataaggtaa ggaataagtt aagctaatcc cacggtgttt tgtgagttaa
    38701 tgtaagttat ttgatttgaa ttatagtagt acttgagtta tttattaaga ggtagaagcc
    38761 taaaataatt aaaccaaata gaataaaacc ttgatctaaa aaggggaaac gaactttcct
    38821 ctagtctttg ctaatcccaa aggcgaaacc ttcaaattgc gggaagcacc taaaactatt
    38881 tcaaccaaac catcatggta acatagatgg tggcacaggt aatgactcgt ggtatggtaa
    38941 aatcgaaata gaaaacagtt aacgagctag cgccataaat aattgtttaa ggttaatctg
    39001 cagccaagca ccttttacaa cataaataaa cttaaggtgt gcagttcatc gactaaacgt
    39061 aggttggtaa ataatatcca gcaagggccg gttaattaaa aggagatttt tttcgtaata
    39121 atctattttt aactaggttt ttatttaaat gtaatcttaa gatatattat taaataaact
    39181 ctgaattaat atttctccga aatcacgcgg gctggtggac aaagttaggt tcagcagctg
    39241 aagtggaata ttatttgctt aagatatagt caaccgctta atatgcttat ttatacataa
    39301 atataaaaaa acatattaag tctagaagag gaagtattag aatagaatat aaataatgta
    39361 tttaagtata attatattac ctttattagg atctatagtg tccggttttt ttggtagaaa
    39421 agtcggtgtt acaggtagcc gtattttagg ttgtttaagt ataatgataa caacaatatt
    39481 agctattatt agctttttcg aagtaggatt taataataat ccggtttcaa ttaatttatt
    39541 taaatgatta gataacgaat catttaatat ggtatgaaac tttcaatttg atagtttaac
    39601 agtatcaatg ttaatacctg tattaataat cagttcttta gttcattttt attcaatagg
    39661 atatatgagc tcagatcctc acaatcaaag attctttagt tatttaagtt tattcacttt
    39721 tatgatgata atactagtaa caggtaataa ttatttagtt atgttcgtag gatgagaagg
    39781 tgtaggtgtt tgttcatatc tattagttag tttttgattc actagaatag cggctaatca
    39841 aagttctctt tcagctttct taactaatag agttggagat gctttcttaa tgataggtat
    39901 gtttatctta ttatgaactt taggaactct agattatagt actgtattct cattagctcc
    39961 ttatataaat gaaaatatta ctacaattat aggaatatgt ttacttatag gtgcaatggc
    40021 taaaagttca caagtaggtt tacatatatg attgcccatg gctatggagg gtttggtaac
    40081 aggggctctc cttaaatttc actatatgcg gggacatccg ttaacattaa agtccaccag
    40141 ttactttgta gccattggaa aaatctttaa tgtaggacaa tccgcaggaa acctgtataa
    40201 tatacaggga tcctcagaga ctatacgtga aacgattaaa atagataata catttaaatg
    40261 atgattaata ggatttgctg aaggagacgg ttattttggt gtagataaga aaggttattt
    40321 aacttttaaa gttacacaat ctactacaga ttgccaagta ctattcttta taaaaaaaag
    40381 tctagggttt ggaagtgtat ctttacaaag taaatcaagt aagactcatc aatatagagt
    40441 tagagataaa aataatctta ttaagattat aaatatattt aacggtaacc ttataactaa
    40501 ggctaaaata gctcaattta aattatttct agaagctttt aataataaat ataatactga
    40561 tattacattc atagaatgta ataaaaaagt tactctggat aatgcttgac tttcaggatt
    40621 tacggatggt gaaggctgtt ttacagcttc agcctattta agtaaagcca caaataaaca
    40681 tattgtaacg gtgagatacg ttatatctca aaaaaacgat atagaattta gtcaatactt
    40741 agctgagtta ataaacggtt atataactta tataaagagt tatgatgggt ataataccgt
    40801 agttaaccac agtaagttaa acattattct aaattatatt aaaagttacc ctttgaagac
    40861 taagaaacat gtttcttact taagatgatt gaaagtttat gagctagtaa aagataaaca
    40921 tcatcataat ccagagggta tagaaattat taaatcctta ataaaattaa ttaataaata
    40981 aatgtataaa ataatcgaag atatagtccg aacaatgatg taaatcattg agtattcgtg
    41041 tcgtatttgt acatatttgt atataacatg aatcaacata tttgcctact ccggtatctg
    41101 ctttaataca cgcagctaca atggttacag caggagtgta cttattaata cgttcatccc
    41161 ctttgattga atatagtgca gtggtattgg caatatgttt atgattaggt gcaactacaa
    41221 ctgtgtttag ctctcttatt ggattatttc aacaagatat aaaaaaaatt atagcttatt
    41281 ctaccatgag tcaattaggt atgatggtaa tagctatagg tttatcttct tataatgtag
    41341 caatatttca tttaataaat catgccttct ataaaggatt attattctta ggggcaggag
    41401 cagttataca cgcagtagta gacaatcaag atttaagaaa atacggggga ttaatatctt
    41461 tcctaccttt aacctattct gtgatattaa tcgctagtct tagtttagtc gctttccctt
    41521 ttatgacagg attttatagt aaagatttta tattagaatc tgcttatggt caatatcatt
    41581 ttagtagtat tgatgtatat gttatagcag taataggtgc tatatttact acattatatt
    41641 cagttaaagt tatatactta actttcttaa ctaatcctaa tggaccagtt aattattata
    41701 gaaatgctca tgaaagtgat atatttatca gtttaccttt agtggtatta gcgatattct
    41761 ctatatattt tggatatatc actagagata ttttcatagg attaggttca gggttctttg
    41821 tagacaatag tatatttatt caccctgttc atgaaataat gattgacact gaatttggtg
    41881 tacctactat atttaaatta attcctttta tccttactgt atctttctct gcattagcaa
    41941 taatatattc tgaatttatg ccaaatataa tatcgaactt taaattatct aatttaggat
    42001 attatattta tggtttcttc aatcaacgtt tcttagttga attcttttat aataaatata
    42061 ttgttaattc agttttagaa ataggaggtc aaactacaaa agttttagat aaaggtagta
    42121 ttgaatcaat aggtccttat gggtttggtg ttattttaac taaagctagt aaaataattt
    42181 ctagcttaag taacggagtt gttactaatt acgctcttta tattttaata ggaatttgct
    42241 tctacttatc tatttttact tttgtacagg tagtagatga cgtagtaaat tctattacaa
    42301 tagcaagctt agtaattctt atgttacata aagatcgttc tttaatttct aactagggcg
    42361 cttctaatcc gaaggttatg tagtagtatt tttttcgagc ttgcgcctgg cataggtcgg
    42421 cgcaatactt attcccgccg aaggcgggaa tcagcaggct ctaaaattac tgcgcactag
    42481 ccatctccga aatagataga ggggacgagc tatatttctt cgaaatcagc cgtccctgcc
    42541 ttaatttatt aattaaggcg ctagctcgta agaagagctt gcggattttc gcggctccta
    42601 acgaagtgta ctatgaaata ctacacttcg ttaggagaaa atattaatat atttcttaac
    42661 tagggctata accttttata gatgaaccta acctgcacta ctagacgaag tctcttccta
    42721 gaaaatacag tcggccttat ttctgtgtta cgagtaaggg atagtgctgt agtgcatatc
    42781 tatattccct ccgaaggatg gaaatcgggg aggagtaata tccctccctt cggagggatc
    42841 cgcaagctct aaaataaagt tatttattta ttttagagct tgctgattcg tgaaacgaat
    42901 cgcgccgcgc ctggattagc actagcacta gctctttttt tactcgcaat gctggcccgc
    42961 ctttaagcgt atatattaaa ggtaagctat ctatattagg ataggagtgc atgtttgctt
    43021 gcttgcttac ggtataacgt attgcaagta agcattagta gtatattaaa gggttaataa
    43081 ccctaaatct cattagcttt aataggatag cataatttta gttcgactct aaaatgagaa
    43141 aaaaaaagga gggtatcttt ttaccaatga ttatatttct cagtaacgag aggtatgggt
    43201 aaaaaaaccg atgagaaact tacacgttat gagagaagac ctgttgacga tatttgtatg
    43261 gatctcggat ggaccgggtt gatacctttt ttttttgacc aaaatttaga ctagatatag
    43321 cacttaggaa aaaaaatatt ctttattatt accaaaagat tttgacttaa gctctcaaca
    43381 ttgagaagag atcaactttt ggattatatc aacttaattt cgatttagta gtccttctga
    43441 tttttttctg tatgcttcgc acagaagcac agaaaaaaat aatcagcaag ctcctgtaag
    43501 agaggacccc atagaatcct tatttatagg ctgttacaac tgcttcgcca gaaatattcg
    43561 ttattttaga accaaagtct ataaagctat cattttagct ttagactatc ttcatataat
    43621 attgctacat atcaggtatt atattattaa tgaatgaaga actttgtata aaatataagg
    43681 ctatttattc aggtatcttt atgggcgaga tatcggtgat gtgagctcct agatagattt
    43741 gaattttagc gctaaattag tctatctata gacctaaaaa gagttcctag catagggtta
    43801 aatatggata gatgaagacg ttaggactcc gagctgaata ctcaagtgaa catacgcatt
    43861 tttatacact ttttcatgaa attatttttt tgcaatagca atgttagctc aaaactgggg
    43921 tttaaaccta gtttttcaag atttttttcc ggttttacaa gtaaagaatt aattgttaat
    43981 tctgatataa ataatgtttt actttatgat ggaaataatt ttaaagcagt tttattttta
    44041 ccttcattag tagctttttt aaatttaatt gaagctatga aaactgatag tataaataat
    44101 aatctgtctt taattttaga gtttaaggat ttttatctta gtcttactaa tatccttaaa
    44161 caattagaac caggtaaata ttcatttgga ggcacgccac tacttttatc taaaatcttt
    44221 agatgattat tgtttaactg aatgttatac taagagttta gtagatacaa attgttgatt
    44281 tagtattatg ggttctccag gttattgccc ttttcttaat gtttttgatt catatgatcc
    44341 aaaggattta gtagtcctac ggactcagca agctatatat ttatcgagtt gatagtacag
    44401 aaataactta tagacttaaa aaaatattaa aaagtgctaa atgtcaaact caaatagatt
    44461 taagtagaga tactttatta gttataacta aagtcaatga tataaataat aaagaactaa
    44521 gtaaagaaga gacatttaaa attaaaattc ctggtccgct tcgcacaaat aggtcatact
    44581 aaacgtttct actctactac aagaagagta gtggataaaa ctaataataa tttagaacca
    44641 gatactatta acataaagga gagtaattct ttaactttaa acaaatacga ggtaaatata
    44701 aaggatgctc tagatcctat tttaaacaat aatgtgttta agtctaatga tatggttaaa
    44761 ataattttga acaatttaat caatatcatt aaggaatatc cctcccttcg gagggatcag
    44821 ccagctccct attaatgaag atactcaatt aaagatagaa aactatcttt ttaatcaata
    44881 taaattctta tcagatagta aagataaagt taagatatct ggtatagata ttagtttatt
    44941 taataaagaa ttaaaagagt attgtttttc taaacgtgat gatttttatt tatatttaga
    45001 ttcacttaga gaaagcttaa atttagaggc acgccacaaa attagtggcg tgctgatgag
    45061 gcgaagccta ctccggacta ctaaatagac tagttaaacc tgtagatatt cataactatt
    45121 atataagaga agttttaaat ggtttagata ataaagaaat tataaattat atcttctatg
    45181 ttttattttt aattttaaca tacaacggta tgattttaga tagtgatgat gtaaaagagg
    45241 atgaaaaaac aaagatagga ttaacatcta ttagtatgga cttaggtaaa tttttatcaa
    45301 ggcgcaagct ctagacttcg tctctatata gtaaagttat ataaaaatag agataaggaa
    45361 aaattttcac aaggagcttg ctgtagtcca gaagcctaat aaaagtttta aagaagaatt
    45421 tttaagtctc tctgctagct tcgctagccc tacttagctt ttagaagagg cgggctatat
    45481 ttcttcgaaa tcagccagcc tattaaagaa acaaaaatcg ataaacctaa gtctgatgga
    45541 ggcgttacgc taagttgtta ttaatataga cgcaagctat cgatttagaa ttagtaggag
    45601 gaggaaaata tagcaagttt gcgcatagac tattcctacg ggagagcttg tgtattctgt
    45661 agccatcgaa cttcgtactg taccaggggt ttgaaagagt tcgctatgaa tagttctgta
    45721 aattatacag tttaatgtat acctcttgct gtttacagta aggttactta aaaaaaataa
    45781 ataaatatat accctttcta ggtagtagac tattccatat ccctatttcc tgagggatac
    45841 acttcgttag gtatcaggaa tatttttttt ttcgctcgct ataaaagtat atttatatac
    45901 catatatata taatttaaaa atattatgag aatattaaaa aatcaccctt tattaaaatt
    45961 agctaatggt tatttaatag acgcttcaca acctagtaat ataagttact tatgaaattt
    46021 cggatcttta ttattacttt gtttagttat acaaattgta actggagtta ctttagcaat
    46081 gcactacaac ccttcagtat tagaagcatt taattctgta gaacatatta tgcgtgatgt
    46141 aaacaatgga tgattagtac gttacttaca tagtaacaca gcatcagctt tcttcttttt
    46201 agtcattatt tgtgtagatt tcgtctactt ttttttgtgt aatcctttat ttacttcaaa
    46261 caaaccttgt ataaaatacc ttgctacaaa agatgcaaga ttaaaaagta gtaaagctca
    46321 gctgccttta tttgcactcc gcaaatatag cagagcacta tcttctaaat caggtataca
    46381 taacatagta acttcttctc acagtaaaat aggagacata gcatgtgaaa cagcccccac
    46441 acataaacct gaaaacttag cctttctttc agatgaagag tttggcgaat gattcagagg
    46501 ttttgtagat gcggagggtt gtttttcaat acaaactgtg aagaatcact tcaaatttat
    46561 tttcactttt tgtctgcata ttgatgaaac acctttaatt aaatatatca tacaaagatt
    46621 aggtgtaggt gctttctctt taagagagag ctctgtaaat tttactgttt caagtaagga
    46681 tgcactactc gtaatttttg gtgtattaga caaaagaccc ctaaatacta gcaaaaactt
    46741 aaactaccta gcctttagac aagcttacga tctttatttt tatcgtgaat ctgttaatat
    46801 ttcctcagaa ctatctcaag aaattgtcac ccttaaagat aaaatgaata aaaagagagt
    46861 agagtttaaa cagtcgacag atcataagat acacattact ccttactgat tgctagggtt
    46921 tgtagaaggt gagggttatt tttccacgaa taaaacagat tacagcttaa aatttggtat
    46981 agggcaaact tcacaggaaa taatagtatt agaagctata cagaaatatt ttttagcact
    47041 accaacagct aaaaattatg tggaaagaaa taatactaac ctagttagct tagccacata
    47101 taaccaagct aaaggtaggg attataaggc tatggcccaa ctagttataa cccagaggta
    47161 ttttatatct aacgttatta tacctttttt tgacaagtta acctggttaa gtaaaaaatt
    47221 taaggactat gttgactgaa agttaatttt agaccttata aaccatggtt gacattttac
    47281 ggaagaaggt aaaaagttga tctctttaat tacccaaggt atgaataatt atagattatc
    47341 taataacact acctctgaag aggatacttc acgagcagat gtgaaagaaa gagcattaaa
    47401 acttttatct tctccttcaa attttgaagt acaagcgaac ggtaaaatat taataaaatc
    47461 cttaggtact tatcttaaag gtagaggtaa cgtaggggtt aatgtcttaa ataccaaagg
    47521 tgaaatagtc tttaagttta attctataaa agattgtgct ttgtttttca atgtccatac
    47581 tagaactata aatagaagat tagataaggg ttctttggtg gagcacgata accaaaatct
    47641 ggtattccaa cgtgatgttc gtttacctta atatcatgcc atcagtatta aagttataca
    47701 aataatataa gtaaataaag taaatctaat taaaactagg ccaaaattcc attatctttg
    47761 agagggagca ataaaccaac acctctaggg cgtttatata tagcagttgt cattaaacgt
    47821 gttaatattg atttattgct acctgtttgt tcggctgcgg atttttttct atagaaaaaa
    47881 aaataaagca agcggcagta ggcttcgcct cataatggaa ataaaaataa gagccttgag
    47941 aaagctctta aggctaaatt gtggaagtga accttctgct ataaaccatc aaattgcggg
    48001 aaacccctaa agaaatttca accaagtaag tatggtaaca taacttatgg cacaggtaat
    48061 gactcgtggt acggtaaaat cgaaatttat atacgaaagt taaatgggca atctgcagcc
    48121 aagcatctac tactaatact tagtaaggtg tgcagttcat cgactaaatg ttggttggca
    48181 ttatctattt gatagtgctt aagatatagt caaaccctac tcgaaagagt acagaggtaa
    48241 taaagaatta agttgactag caaataaata ggcaagtatc tttaccccta agctttggtt
    48301 cttatcttta ttatctttta aatgggtggt aatccctaca actaaccata gattactgct
    48361 tagggagaag gatcctaact cagcctgttt tgtagtattt gcactacaaa tggtaaaagg
    48421 atagatttgg tacttacaca taggaagagg tatatactac gcatcttata gagcaccaag
    48481 aacattgaca tgagtcatag gtacaataat ccttatcgtt atgatagtaa caggattcct
    48541 gggttacctt acaatagccc aaaacgacta taataataat aaaataacaa ctacgacaac
    48601 ctttaacgat aaaagatatt attcaacatc gagaaataat aaagaggaga cttcgttccc
    48661 acgtataaat aagtttttat tagccaaaaa tcttaatcct gtttttatct atcataatct
    48721 aaatgaagat tcagttcgta aaaatatagc taaagaaact aagggactta gtggtattta
    48781 tatgatctta aataaagaaa ctttaagtta ttatatagga tcagcttcta cagacagaat
    48841 taactctaga ttttcaaaac atttaatata tttaaatggt agtaaaatag ttaaaaattc
    48901 agttaataaa tatggtttac ataattttgt ctttattgta ttagaattat tccctgaaat
    48961 agttaatcaa gaaaataata aaaaattatt agatttagaa gatttttatc taaaatctct
    49021 tttacctgac tataatatat taaccgaagc aggatctagc tttgggtata aacatactga
    49081 agttaataga ataaagatga aagctaatta tagtgagaag ggtagagaag aaataggtag
    49141 tttgaataga ggtaaaactt tatcttctga aactatagaa actatgagac aatcagcttt
    49201 aaatagaaaa cctttagact atacagaaca aggtgtttta aatatgaaaa agaattctaa
    49261 gcctattata gtaaaagaat taaataatac tgtatatggc gaatttaata gtatagttga
    49321 agcagcagaa gctttaaatt gttcaactaa aactatacaa agaacattaa aaagtcctag
    49381 caaaagatta aaaagacgtt gaatagttga ttatgttaaa taaggcgggc tccgaaggat
    49441 aagctccctt aaattattat tatagttgta gtcctgcaag tatatagttt tatgcaattt
    49501 atggaaagaa ataaaactta aagcagagta acctgacaag gttattgaag aaaccaaatc
    49561 gtttctttgg caatgctagt gaaaacgatc aaagtatatt ttaatataag agatcgtcgg
    49621 ttattcatat aatcgcgaca gactgggtca ctggtgggta gctgaaatgc tgcttaatgc
    49681 acagtcgagg cttatagtag tactttgtag ctaatttaaa ttagctacaa agtactacta
    49741 atagaatata cgaattcaaa gttattctaa ctattattaa ctttgtaaaa taaatttaac
    49801 ttatttatgg cctgaatgaa ggatttctag ccacacctat aattaaacac tcaaacacta
    49861 cacctattcc tactccagcc cccgctagag ctatagttgc taaaccagct ccaataagtt
    49921 aacaacgatg ggttctaacc agccactatg atgatagaat tttacgattt aattataaat
    49981 atgggttata cacccgggat agaaactctc agaaatacaa ctttttcagg tcaggattta
    50041 aaaagtgcat tttgtgaagc attaagttct cataactata atttaagaca agcaaaaaaa
    50101 cttgttttag atttatgttt taatagggat actgtaaggc taaatttttt attaggatat
    50161 cgtgatgaag gggtaatgaa ttatatattg gagattgcta ataagcatag agagttttac
    50221 ccattaaccc gaaaattaat aaatcaatat ttatataatc taactgaaga tattgcctat
    50281 tcatatatag aattttatca agataatgta gttagatatc tttttctacc agatgaggca
    50341 gataagttta tagctatggt aagggaaagt cctattctaa agcatatata ttatgttgac
    50401 gcgggttcta aggtaagaag tccggggttt ggagtggcaa agtctaatct actgctacaa
    50461 agtgaagtat ttaagtatga aaccgcagaa atgttctcta aaatacgtaa tcttggtaga
    50521 gcagatatag ggcagatgga tatgatagaa ataccatatg aaggaaatgt catgcgggcc
    50581 ataagaaaag atgaggcatg aagagtatta aaggctgcta attttttata ataattatgg
    50641 gttagcttta gcttgcttat tcttacagaa aaaaagttta agggggggcg agactttgtc
    50701 tactgccgaa ggatggagag gaataaaaaa aaatatattt ttttttatac taaacgaagt
    50761 ttcgccctcc ttgtaatagg taagcttgta tgttttacct tatggacaaa tgtcattatg
    50821 aggtgctaca gttattacta atttaattag tgctgttcca tgaattggac aagacatagt
    50881 tgagtcaaca aacactatta ttaatttatg tttaggtatt attactttat ttttaatgta
    50941 cggcgcaatg cgaacttatt tactatattt aaaagtttat actaaggaaa cttctttacc
    51001 taccataggt actatacata agaatgctct aaaaaaaagt aataaaactt taagattaga
    51061 taaacaagaa tatatttcga taccttcatc ttttttagct tttttagctg gattaataga
    51121 tggagacgga tatattcaaa taagtaaaac accaaaagga tttataacta tgaaattagt
    51181 tatatcatta catttagaag atatttctac tttagaatat atacattctg ttttaaaatt
    51241 aggtaagatt aatatatata aagatttaaa aagccctact tgcaaattag ttattaataa
    51301 aactgattta caagaagtat tatttccttt atttatttat aataatatat ttttcttaac
    51361 taatactaga atagatcaat ttaatttagc tatgtatata ttaagaaatg atataaaatt
    51421 acaaagtgaa atttcagagg ttaagaatgt accatttgtt tttgaaatac ctaaaagtcc
    51481 agtagactat acattattac ctttttttaa aaattgaatt gtaggattta aacatccttg
    51541 aagatacccc gatcttattg aatttgttag agaaaaccct cttacatata aaagagtaaa
    51601 aaaagaatat aaaagattat gttctaatcg aaagagttat tataatttat taaagtattg
    51661 tagagatctg gaacatgtaa ataaaaagta gaacatgtag tgagtaaaca aataattaaa
    51721 aggggaagct ctcgttcccg ccttaaattg tttactcata accttatctt taatatttac
    51781 aatagtttgc ttatttagca gtttatatat ttataaatat aggcgtagac tgcgtctagc
    51841 aagcccgctc ttaatacaaa attcttgtta ttttagtctt taaggcaaga attatataca
    51901 ttttattttt tagttaatag caataataat gaaatatagc tctttaaaat cttttagagt
    51961 aggcacagct tactctccta tagaacaaaa tacagttaaa cctgtaaata ctaatatagt
    52021 agtttgaggc tctaatttaa attcaacagc aggggaaggt cgttttacaa aaatagtgaa
    52081 aaacatgatt gcattaccac cttatcaaaa aagtgttatt attggaatac ttttatcaga
    52141 tgggaatcta tcttcttcta aatcacatga aaacccacat ctaacattta aacaaggttt
    52201 aaaaaactca aactatgttt gatttgctta ctttatatta gctcattatt gcaaccttca
    52261 tcctagttta gttaaaagtt ttagaaaaaa cagagtagct tttgctatat atttccgtac
    52321 tagaggattg ccatgcttta atgaattaag acatttattt tataaagata aagtaaaagt
    52381 agtacctgaa gatatatata atcttttaac tccagtagct ttagcacatt taataatggg
    52441 cgacgggtct gctaaagagt atggtttaat tatttgtact gattcttata aattaataga
    52501 catagttcgt ttaatgaatg ttttaatgat tagatataat ttaaattgca aattacgttt
    52561 tcatacacca actcaaccta gaatttatat aagtcaacat tctatgcctg ttttacgtga
    52621 actagtaaaa ccatatatgg ctgaatcaat gttatataaa atagggttat aatgtttaat
    52681 atggtgggtg agtggtttat ttgtgtctaa ggttcttttt ttattaaaaa aaacaatgat
    52741 ggttgttttc aattaaaaca aagaatacat tctgatttat ttgaagcttt taaattgatt
    52801 ttttctacaa atagaaaaat agatagtaca aataactata atcaatttgg agttagttcc
    52861 aaatcagatg tacaaaaagt tataaattat ttttcatttt caggtttaca tcctttagtg
    52921 ggattaaaat atatacaata tgaaaaatga ttaaataatt tgcgtgcaag ttcacgttat
    52981 agtaaattaa attaccctaa ataacctaaa cataaattaa taattttaat gggctcctta
    53041 aaaataataa ataattattt ttagaggcat aatggggaaa attacaagga catttaataa
    53101 ataaacaacc tccgttttat taaattattt gtagcggaac ttaattcggt atataaggcg
    53161 caagcttagg attaagagcg ttcaacgact aatgagtgag ttataccaac aataagctca
    53221 acacgataac ccctaaatct tcttaaagaa gatttaagaa atagtctaaa tacatcttaa
    53281 tagatgtaaa gtataaatta aatattctac aaaaacaatc gtcatttgag gaggtttata
    53341 tacagatgaa ccacattgcg gcgacgtaat gttaaaaatt ctgcttaatg ctggaacatc
    53401 tcccatctta ggatttgcat acgacttatt cttgttattt ttaacaatta tttgcgtgaa
    53461 aattgcaatg acatggagac aatcagcagg ggtgagaagt attcatactt cagaagcctc
    53521 tcagagacta catgcagaag atctcaccta cgcttattta gtaggattat ttgaaggaga
    53581 tggatttttt tctatcacaa aaaaaggaaa atacctaaca tatgaattag gtattgaatt
    53641 atctattaaa gatgtacaat taatttataa aattaaagca ttattaggta taggagttgt
    53701 aagcttcaga aaaagaaatg aggtagagat ggtatctcta agaattagag ataaaaaaca
    53761 tttaaaaaac tttatactac ccatttttga taaataccct atgttttcta ataaacaata
    53821 tgattactta agatttagaa gtgctttgct ttcaggtatt atatattctg aagatttacc
    53881 tgaatatact agaagcaatg tacctttaaa ttctgtagaa tctattttag ataagtctta
    53941 cttttcagct tgattagtag gatttataga ggctgaaggt tgctttagta tatataaatt
    54001 aaaaaaagac aatgattatt tagtagctag ttttgatatt gcccaaaaag atggtgatat
    54061 tttaataaaa gctataagta agtatttatc ttttaccacc acggtttatt tagacaagta
    54121 tgattgttct agattaaaag ttacaagtgt aagatcaata gagaatacta ttaatttttt
    54181 agatagagca ccggtaaaac taatgggaaa taaaagatta caatacttat tatgaataaa
    54241 acaattgcgt acaatatcta gatatgcgga aaaaataaaa ataccttcaa tttactaaat
    54301 aaacaagaga tcatgatata gtccgatcaa tgaagagatt tattgagtgt agtgagagta
    54361 tttaattaat attaaatacg tgactaccaa cacaaatgct ctgtaaataa cgcaacatta
    54421 aacagattct tcgctttaca ttttgtatta ccgtttattt tagcggcatt agttttaatg
    54481 catatgatag ctttacatga tacagctgga tcaagtaatc cattaggagt tccagtatat
    54541 tatgatagaa tgcctatggc tccttatttc ttatttaaag atttaattac tatatttatc
    54601 tttatatttg ttttaggaat atttgtattc tttatgccta atgttttagg tgatagtgat
    54661 aattatataa ttaggaaagc tagttattgt cagaatgaac ttctggctac aagaaaccat
    54721 caaattgcgg gaaaacccta aagcaatttc aaccaagcag acatggtaac atagtttgtg
    54781 gcacaggtaa cgactcgtgg tatggtaaaa tcgaaattga ttatctaatg tctgataaat
    54841 gggtaatccg cagccaagca cctatcactg tatttacagt gaggtgtgca gttcatcgac
    54901 taaatgttgg ttggcgcaag cttaagatat agtcaagccc ctttcgaaag aatgcaggat
    54961 cttttttttg ataagaagat ttcgttaaat ggataggttt agtagtccta cggactcagc
    55021 aagctcctat ttagggagaa tgccttagtc aggcgtaact gttatttaat tactttctat
    55081 acttttttaa agactgaaag ttatatatcc tctttttatc aaaataattc tctcctgacg
    55141 gaatctgccg acagtcttaa acctgcccgt gtaggaaaag taggaaataa agaaatgact
    55201 ctttatgaag ttaaaagttt atttcaaact ataaagaatt cagatccttc atatgaagga
    55261 tctgaaaaag aatttggttt acttgccaat ggtttctggc aagcggaagg gtatatagga
    55321 ggtatattta gatctgagtt gaatttttat cctatctgct cagctactca gttgttttct
    55381 gaagaaagcg cgaaattttt tattagatta gacaaagctt tatgtaataa aggaactttt
    55441 agtataactt taaatagctt tggtaagttt gttattgctt atagattatc cggttgagat
    55501 actttttttt ctgtatttgt tccttatttc tatatgcaat atggtgaaaa atatcgtgct
    55561 attctaaaac taaaaaaaat ttatgaatta aaagattata ttaaacatca cagttcagac
    55621 gataaggcta aagttttatt agtgagtctt gtttattctt taactgctca ttctcctcgt
    55681 tataaagtaa gtttagaaga aaaattaatt tctttaaatt tagatcaggg cttattgaaa
    55741 gaattacctt tatataaaga aaatgatgta aaaccatctt tcttatttat attagggttc
    55801 tttttaggtg atggtacttt acatttgaaa ctggaatgaa aagacaaaaa tagtactgtt
    55861 gttattgttc ctttatttaa tataatacaa tctaatgtag aatcaaataa atatataatg
    55921 gaaagaatga ctagttgttt aaacgctttg aatattaaag ctaatttaga caaaggtact
    55981 aatactttta ctttaacagt aaaaggtatt gataatgtat ttaattcttt atttccttta
    56041 ttgaaaaaat attcgcattt cttatatggg aaaagagata gctttaattt attagtatga
    56101 gtagaggggc taattagatc aggaggccat cacacttatt ttggtctaaa agcgcttgta
    56161 tatagaatat atcatagtac taatgagcgt attacagaca aagaagtttg aatgagccgt
    56221 cttgaggact gattaaaagc agtttctgct cgtagagaat gtggagaata ttatatttca
    56281 cctatataca cttctaataa acagattata ggttgacaag tacgtttccc ctctacttta
    56341 aagttaccaa aatccaataa agcatttatg tcttcaacct gtggtggtca agataaagct
    56401 ttagcaatag ctgtgcagta tagagataaa attctttcag attgaattaa tcttaatttt
    56461 tagtggctgg ctggcgtgcc tcttcaaaga aattatgccc gcctcttcaa tatgttttca
    56521 ccttagtaaa tataaagtac ccgcttcgcg cttcgcacta atgagagata gaggtagtaa
    56581 caaatctgac taactaatct gggctaaccc tatgcaaaca ccacctgcca tagtacctga
    56641 atgatattta ttacctttct atgctatttt aagatctatt cctaataaat tattaggagt
    56701 tatcgcaatg ttagctgcaa tattaattat tttaatatta cctaaggctg acctaggttt
    56761 aacaaagggt ttacaattta gacctttaag caaggcggct ttctacgtct ttttagtgaa
    56821 ctttttaata ttaatgcaaa taggtgctaa acatgtagaa agtcctttta tagaaatagg
    56881 acaactaagt actgctttat atttttctca tttcttattt atattaccgg cagtaagtat
    56941 attagaaaat actcttgtag atttagaatt acaaaataat gccaaaaata tatagggtta
    57001 atgctatgta tagcttgctt tttactacaa agtagtgctg tgtagcccct ccggggctcg
    57061 tggtattttt tttttcgaaa aaaaatacta cacacgaacg agtaaaaaaa aaataaagtt
    57121 ttctttattt tttttttatt gctagagcga ggggcgctag ctctccgtct ccgattccgt
    57181 aggaatcgga atacggagag cttgcgcctg gaatactcgt tagcagcgtc tgctaagtaa
    57241 ggcactgctt tgtagtacta gcaaagatta agattgtaaa cggttttaca cggtgattgc
    57301 agatcatttg aatgaggttc aattcctcct taatctttat tttatttagt agtgctgtag
    57361 tgctagcact agcactagca agtttgagca agctcttgct tgctgattat ttttttctgt
    57421 gcttctgtgc gaagcataca gaaaaaaatc agaaggacta ttactctaac ttatataatt
    57481 attaaaggta aaaaaaacaa tacgagcttg ctgattattt ttttctgtgc ttctgtgcga
    57541 agcatacaga aaaaaatcag aaggactatt actagacgaa gtctagcccc ccctccagaa
    57601 gaatgcctcc cggagggaat atggctactg acagtttatt attatagctt gcgagtccat
    57661 ccatatccct ttgggatcag taggactact aactgtatgt tttaatcctt tattaattat
    57721 agattaacta atatttagaa tatacaaata agttactact acagatgaat ttttttttat
    57781 tgtagtttta gtaccttagc acgtagtatc gcttgcgagc aatttcgttg taggcttaac
    57841 tatactataa taatttcact aaatagccac gatagtggtt attttaaaga ttggggctgc
    57901 ttttctgcta tagctgcttc ttgctttata cctataaagc aagaagcagc taagcaaaca
    57961 gaagtagctg acaaaataaa tatttgtatt taaaatgttt tagaatagta cttttatggc
    58021 tgctagcttg cgtatttgaa cttttctcca ggtgaacgaa gtttctagta ggagtacact
    58081 tcgttagagg gaggcgcccc cgaagaagta ccccctcttc gcaccgtccc cctctagtat
    58141 cgctacctag aatggagttc ctatcctacg gagagcttgt gccaatatat cggctaagca
    58201 gaaattcgca agctagcaaa ctagaagtat atgctacgta tattgcacca ctagtaacca
    58261 taatcgaata atttgataga tcaggctaga tagcttatta ctgcttgcga gtccatccat
    58321 atccctttgg gatcaggagg actactaagt agcagatata atctaaccca cgttatcatt
    58381 ttttttattt agtaatagct atcccgatcc ccgaccctct ctccgggggg aaaaaatctt
    58441 tttactattc cgagctttcg cgattcgttc ccctaacgaa gtgtatgaat gccacccaga
    58501 gggatatgga atcggcagat tttttttctt cgaaggcgct agctcttcag cctacccctc
    58561 gctatcgggg atggggatga aacgaagttt actcttcgtt cacatgagct ctcagaagga
    58621 tgcccccttg tttctttaac ccgctatatc cctccgggat cagcgaacaa agttccctcc
    58681 tgcttttact aatcctagag gaggagcttg cgtatacgaa gtctcttcgt gaaacgaata
    58741 gcgccatatc cctccgggta cgcaggctaa gggttaaaat ataatatgat tttgtagaac
    58801 cgttatcaca ttaatttata gtggggagct ctagcaaact cgctcgtaat tattaattaa
    58861 aaatattagt taataacttt taagtgaaaa attatgttca caaagagtac tttaattatt
    58921 tcctaatttt gtctttagat aaggagagtt gttcccacca gcctaatttg accttaagat
    58981 cccaaatgtc tatgggtatg gaaagatgat ttaattctac aaatgctaaa gatataggta
    59041 cactatattt aatcttcgct cttttctcag gattattagg aacagctttt tcagtgttaa
    59101 ttagacttga acttagtgga cctggagtac aatatatttc taataatcaa ttatataaca
    59161 gtgtaattac agctcacgct atattaatga tattcttcat ggtcgacaat tgaagactat
    59221 ttaattttaa ttttcaagct agcacccttc gaatattttt ttcaaagaaa aaaattacag
    59281 aggtcgctct caataataac caaaacaaca ctattactat tacaaatagt aataataata
    59341 attctaataa aaataacgat gaagataaaa taccactata tactaaagta tatatagaaa
    59401 acccttttaa taatagaaat cttatcttaa aagtatcgaa aaatcaaaaa ggtgtttatg
    59461 tttgagaaag taatgatcat gcttatgtag gacattctat caatttgtat aatagaataa
    59521 gttcttactt tatgccatct attcttcaaa ctaaagcacg tagagtgtta cgttatttta
    59581 ataaacacgg atttcaagat acaaatctta caatttatat aatggatgag aattctagct
    59641 tagatgacgt tgtaagctta gaacagcatt ttatagatac tttaaaacca agtttaaacg
    59701 tagatttggt ggcaagcagt tctggttatc atgaaccaat gggccaagaa ataagagata
    59761 gattacgtaa acaaagaggt actcctgtat atatttataa cgtagaagat tttactttat
    59821 tatatatatt tgaatcgaaa caacatatgt atgattcaat aagtattcat cataaaactt
    59881 taaataactg tttagatgca ggtacagtgt atttagatac tttattttta tctttggatt
    59941 taatagaaga atctgaaaat acgaatttat taactctaga gggaataaaa gagttggtaa
    60001 atgaaaaacg tgcattatat acagttaaac atcctgcttc tatttctatt ttagcagaat
    60061 ttaaagacga ttcaagtaag aatctggaat tttcatcgtt aacaagttta gctaatcact
    60121 taaaaggaga tcgtgtaact attagacaat atttaaaagg tgtaaaatca ggttattata
    60181 gaggaaaatg aaaatttaca tataaagatt aaatagaaag gcatggccgg gtaaggcaga
    60241 aatgctttac tttattttca ctatatgcag gaatcccctt agagccttta aaactagtac
    60301 cgcagactat atgttagcag tggaatacag tgacatttta aaggattggg taatccgcgg
    60361 gaaaccaaag ataattttgt tatcgagtag gatcctaaga gactacacgt gaaatatctt
    60421 agtgtatatt ttataatatt caaagataaa gatatagtcc gtacatattc gaaagattat
    60481 gagtaaacgt atgcctgcat taataggtgg attcggaaat tttctaatgc ctttaatggt
    60541 aggaggtcct gacatggcat tccctagatt aaataatatt agtttctgat tattacctcc
    60601 tagtttatta ttattaatat tctctgcttg tattgaagga ggtgtgggta caggttgaac
    60661 acttttgaag gataaggtgt tgctctttgg taacttagag gcaataaaac tctactcgat
    60721 gcgtgaaacc cttgaagttt atatagctta tactattatc tactcacttt taattttagt
    60781 agtaataatg ttaatagtat tcttaggttt tcttataaaa aacctaagta caagacaata
    60841 tgcctgggaa ctaactaaat taatgtttag aacccatcag agactaaacg tagagcatcc
    60901 taatgaaaat aataatttat ttgaccattc taaatcaatt aatagattta aatattacga
    60961 aaataaagat aatttccatc aatgattagt aggttttact gatggtgatg gaagtttttc
    61021 gattgtcaga gtagctgaaa gaaaatgaac cctatttttt aaattaactc agagtactta
    61081 taatttaaga gctatacatt ttattaaaaa tcaattaggc gtaggttcaa tttacgtaga
    61141 tagcgattgt aataaagcag attttaggat aagagataga aaaactatag gtgctacgat
    61201 tttacctatt tttgataaat atcctctatt gactagtaaa tacttttcat atttaaaatt
    61261 taaaaaagca tatgaaatat tagaaaatcc caatttatct actcaagata aagataattt
    61321 attactagca ctacaaaaag aacaaatgcc tttagattat atttctcctg catgaaaaac
    61381 agtaaactat gaagttaatg atacaaataa agctaaatct gttatgagta aatattgact
    61441 tataggtttc actgaagcag aaggaagttt ttatcttgta aataaagctt ctactcgtat
    61501 tgttcatgcc tttgaaataa ctcaaaaatt agattttatc gttttaaaag ctatagctca
    61561 tatattgggt ataagtgtaa gtagaaaaaa attacgagct tcgcgccaca cagtagttac
    61621 tacaaattca cgggctattt caaatataat agattactat agtaaaacta tgaaaggtat
    61681 aaaagctgta gaatttagaa tttgagctag atcttatgtg aaatataaag gtaactatga
    61741 aaaattaaat agtataagag aaaatataag agttttcaga caaatcaggc tccgctctta
    61801 atgacaaatt taaatataaa gattaagatc tagaatggat taggatgaag gtatagtcca
    61861 aactatcatg aaaatgatag aaataacgat agtatttaaa agagtatgct gcatatttta
    61921 taaaatatgc cgcgactaaa tatgaggtta taaatacaaa aatgttatcc cccattatca
    61981 ggattacaaa gtcacagtgg accaagtgta gatcttgcaa tatttacttt acatttaaca
    62041 ggggtaagta gtttattagg atcaataaat ttcatcacaa caattgtgaa catgagaaca
    62101 ccaggaataa gattacacaa actagcctta ttcggatgag ccgtagttat aacagcagta
    62161 ttacttttat tatcattacc tgtattagct ggtaaaatac tgccagtgtt aaatttggca
    62221 aattgctgga aacagatata tttatttatt atatctttat tagcaggatg cttattttat
    62281 tataaattat taagtatctt cagagactat tcgccaaaat ttgtatgttt taaatcttat
    62341 ttaaatatag atcgtaaatt cttttctgta aaaagaaaaa ttccatcatg aggtacgcct
    62401 actaataatg gagaatttga tcctaaattt tcttcgtatt tagctggtat aattgaagga
    62461 gatggtacta ttatagtacc taaaagagaa agatcactta aaggtgactt atattaccct
    62521 tcaatacaaa tagtattcga ttcgagagat tttcctttag ctttaatgtt acaatctaaa
    62581 ttaaatcatg gatctatttc taaaaaaaaa ggttctagtg cttatgtctt aacaattaat
    62641 aaattagaag gtatatttct aatagccaat gttataaacg gttatatgag aactcctaag
    62701 atttatgctt tacatagatt aattgattga ttaaatctaa gatttgattt taatataacc
    62761 aagaaaaata aagatataag tgatataaat tctaacagtt gattagcagg gtttatagac
    62821 gcagatggtc atttttcagt aagaacgact ttagtaacgg agcaggcttc gcctactaaa
    62881 tatccaaaaa tagaatgtaa atttgaatta tcgcaaagac aaaatgatca taattatgaa
    62941 aataatttgg aatatttgag tctaattgcg gactttttat cttctactgt taaagaaacc
    63001 agaatgaata ggccaaaccc tgaatataga gttagaacta caaatgtaga tagtaatttt
    63061 atattagttc aatatcttga gcaatatcct ttattttcta gtaaatattt aaactataaa
    63121 gattgaataa aagtattgtc atattttaaa gccaaaagtc atacaaaatc tgagtctatt
    63181 aaagctatag ttgaaattaa agcacaaatg aataataaaa gaacagaatt taattgagat
    63241 catttaaata atttatataa cttatacaaa taaaacatag tcccaacaat atggcgacat
    63301 attgagtgtc tgccttaaac agttttgttt atgaggttaa ttaattaacc atgagacctg
    63361 gtctagcagg ccaagaatat ttttttgggt attacaatgg ttcttacaga ccgtaatttt
    63421 aatacttcat tctttgaagt agccggtggt ggagacccta tattattcca acatcttttc
    63481 ttaagagata ttttaattaa ttattatatt ttagctatta ttccaataat taaaatagcc
    63541 aaaaaatcta gctttttatt taaattaaat tatagtactt cttcaacaag taatttttgt
    63601 ttagaatcct tttactccaa atataatgaa catttacctg gcaatacctc accctcaaaa
    63661 aaattcttaa cttgatttat aggatttaca gaaggtgaag gatcttttat cgtaaataat
    63721 agaggtgatc tttgtttcgt tattacacaa agtaacctag atatctatgt attagaatat
    63781 ataaaagaaa ttttagggtt tggtaaagta atacctcaat ctaaaactac aagtagatat
    63841 gttactcaaa ataaaaaaga aatagaattg cttgttcatt tatttaacgg taatcttata
    63901 ttaccacgta gaaaggaaaa atttgaagaa tttgtaaaag gatttaatac atgagtaact
    63961 aaaggaagaa ttcaattaaa tacagttgaa ataaaacata cctatatttt acctagttta
    64021 tataacaact gactttcagg ttttactgac ggagaaggtt gttttacttg ttcaataaat
    64081 aaagataaag gattcagttt taattttaat atttctcaaa aatgagagca agatgttaaa
    64141 atactagaac atctctgttc attatttaat gcaggtaaag tatccaaaca tagttctgat
    64201 aatgcctatg aatatagaat aggcggatta gaaaattgta gaaatgtatt tacttatttt
    64261 aataactata acttaataac gaaaaaatct gcttcatatg tagcatgaaa agaagtacat
    64321 ggtgatttat taaataaaaa tcacttagat cctataaaac gagttgaatt aaaagaaaaa
    64381 gctaaattaa ttaataaatt taattaaagt atagggaaaa aaagtcaagg tttaacgtat
    64441 aagttatgaa actctcagga cagatgtaaa aagatataag atccgtaaga gtaaatattc
    64501 tatatagaat ataccttaga tttagttagt atttagcgga tattacttgt aactcttaag
    64561 tataatgcgt atataataaa gtatacgtta ttgtacatgt taatagataa cataaggaaa
    64621 agttaatata aatactagca acactagtgt taacggtcaa tgaatattct cattcgaaga
    64681 ccgtcggtta tttaagtgac cgctacagac tggttcactg gtgggtagct gaaatgctgc
    64741 ttaatgtaca gtcggtttct tccgtatttc cgatatacgc acaagcccat gattattata
    64801 tcactggtac ctggatttaa caagagaaaa acaagtaagt taaatttgaa gaaatggatt
    64861 cttcggtcaa aaatggccct ttaaattcaa tttatcgcaa caaactataa gcgaggagtt
    64921 cgttttatat ttattaggta ctatgcacat aagttgtact ttgttgtaca ccgttatagt
    64981 aaaaatccta aaaatttacg ataattcgca agtaaccaac gcgcttagca cgctagtagg
    65041 aacttcagag gccatacgtt tgttaaacat aaaatcaatt cataatctta gtaagtcccc
    65101 taatagttta agatttaaac aatgactagc cggattaata gacggagatg gttgtttttc
    65161 attatctaaa aaaggttatg ctagtttaga aattacaatg gacattcgag atgagtgtgc
    65221 tttacaagct gtaaaaaacg tttacggagg ttcaattaaa ttaagatcag gtgtcagtgc
    65281 actaagatat agattacata gtaaagaagg ttttctaaat cttattaatg atgtaaacgg
    65341 tcatataaga aaccctaata gattgataca attaaattat atttgtgtaa aatatgatat
    65401 agtattaaaa tatcctgaaa agttgactag agataatggt tgattatcgg gatttttcga
    65461 tgcagatggg tcaattacta taaagagtac agatggacaa ttatctattt ctgcaggcca
    65521 aaagacatct gagttattaa cacctttagt tgaacagttt gggggttatg tctacataga
    65581 tagaggtgga aatggttcat ttaaatgata tgtgactaag aaagaagatg tacttaacct
    65641 gatagaatat tttaaaaaat atccctctag atcagctaaa aataatagat tgcacttagt
    65701 gcctaagata tatgaattga agagtatgaa agctcatact gcgccttcag ggtctttatt
    65761 agctaaaagc tgagagactc ttatggctaa atgaaaaaat tacggataaa ttatgtttaa
    65821 agatatggtc caaacatttt agtgttacac gttacacact aaaatgtagc atcccgaggt
    65881 aaaaattata agcctcataa tgttgctgta tgctggaaac acttcgatat caagttttaa
    65941 atactcccct ttcaaagata tagtaaaaaa gttaaaacaa tgaagtcaat cagcaggtaa
    66001 cacttttaag gttaacctta aaagtggaac ctcagagact atatgcgaca atactgaaac
    66061 aataaaaaat atttctattc atgtggctac tcatttaaaa cccctaaacg atgaacaatt
    66121 tgggcattat ttagctggtt tgatagatgg agatgggcat tttagtagcg aagctactaa
    66181 acaacaatta gtcattgtat ttagttcacc tgacgttaaa ttagcctatt atataaaaga
    66241 agtaatagga tttggtaatg taaaaaaagt taaagataaa aatgcttact tatatattat
    66301 atctaacaaa gaaggtttat ttagagtaat taatttaatt aatggtaaat tgagaacttt
    66361 aaataaattt aatcaagttc ttaataatat attagcttac cctacatatg caaaagaaaa
    66421 tctagaattt aaaataaatg attctaataa tttatataat cattgaatag ccggattttc
    66481 ggatgcagat gctagttttc aaataaaaat tattactaga gatgataagc ctagacctga
    66541 aattagatta aattaccaag tagtacgctc cgctaaaaaa gataatccta tattgttatt
    66601 attaaaggaa ttttttggag gtaatatagg ttatagatca agtcagggta cttattatta
    66661 tggatcaact agttttggtt cagctaaaaa ggtgattaat tattttgatc attttcattt
    66721 acaatctagt aaacatatta attatcttaa atgaagaaaa gcttatttac ttatacaaaa
    66781 aaaagatcat ttaacggaaa aagggttaga taaaataaga aaattcaaaa tttctatgaa
    66841 tagaaattca gtataagata gagtcctaac aaagatgtaa atctttgagt attaattata
    66901 atagatctag acattaagtt aaacttccta atattagtag gactaactct atgttttatt
    66961 tacgactatt aaattaatca aaattaatgt tatatattaa tcgtgccagc tttcggtata
    67021 attagtacaa ctatctcaac taattcaaat aaaccaatat ttgggtacat aggaatggtc
    67081 aattggccta cgttaattaa taattacgta aaacccctct atatgctggg aacctctaac
    67141 atcttaaata ctagaaataa taagtatttc agtgaaaatt ttaaggatat tacaatgagc
    67201 aatcagcagg taaataaatt tatattgttt ataaaggaga ttactctctt tatatatttt
    67261 attttttata acctcagaga ctacacgagg ggaatctttc aatctgaaag attaagatat
    67321 agtccaatat tttataaaag tactcgaaga tcgtttaata atgcagtacc tgtaaataaa
    67381 gtatttaaaa gaaattactc tattgataat cgtttacata aactagatcc taattgggtg
    67441 acaggatttg tagacgctga gggttgtttt tctacaataa tagaagtatc tgaggatcta
    67501 aaacgaaaag ttagagtttc ctttgaaata aatttacacg aaaaagatga acaaatcttg
    67561 gtaagtatta agtctttttt tggtgtagga caagtatata acagatcaga taaaaaaatt
    67621 tctatataca gagtaactaa tgtaaactac ataaaagata atataatacc tcattttata
    67681 gagtaccctc ttatgagtaa aaaagctcta gattttttat tatgatcaaa ggttatagaa
    67741 attattctga acaaagagca tctaagtgag gaaggatttt taaaagtact ttcttattat
    67801 gcatatataa acactggagt gtccaaaaag gttcaaaaat actatcctaa tattatacct
    67861 gcggataaac cggatacgtt tttacctgaa actttgcatc ctcagtgagt atctggattt
    67921 gtagcggggg atggagggtt ttctatttac attagatctg ctaaggatta tgtaatctca
    67981 gaaaaagtat cttgtagatt tcacattgct caacacatta gagacttaga gctaatgaaa
    68041 ttattcataa aattttttga ttgtggttct gtaggagtaa gatctaataa agctacacct
    68101 agatgtgact tttacgtaca agattttttt cttatagtag aaaaaatctt acctcatttt
    68161 gatacttatc cgttattaaa tttaaaacag caagattatc tttgttttaa agaatgtgta
    68221 tctattatta agtcgaaaac ccatttaact cgtgaaggtt taaataaaat taaaagttta
    68281 aacttagaga tgaattctaa taggttaaaa taatacttta tttacgtaaa atatcgctat
    68341 gctatgatgt ctataggaat actaggattt atagtatgaa gttgtgttat ggcttcaccc
    68401 tatagtgata tagggagtac aattaatttc gctatatgct ggaacagttt agtgctaatt
    68461 agtaccttgt atggtaaaaa tctaattagc tatactcaat cagcagacaa tctgtccctg
    68521 tattccttaa aggataacaa acagagtgtc tcagagacta cacgcgaaac atcttttaaa
    68581 ttttccgcat ttcatattta ttataataca ttatttaaaa ataaagaccc tttatctgat
    68641 gaatgattaa cttgatttat tgggtttgca gagggggatg gagctattca aacctacgat
    68701 gagggtaaaa gagttcgttt tgttcttact caaaaagaaa gtgatatact tcataaaata
    68761 caatttaaat ttaacatagg tgttgttaaa cattttcctc aaggaaagag tggaaaaaat
    68821 aatgattttt atagatgaat ggtagataac ccttcacata ttttactttt agctttatta
    68881 tttaatggta atatagctca aagccataga attaaacaat tagctctatg agttaatgct
    68941 ttaaataatc gttttggttc tgaaactata aagttaaata atactcctgt tccagttaca
    69001 ttacaggatg gttgattatc agggtttact gatgctgaag gatgctttaa tgtatctatt
    69061 acagctaact ctagatatac attaggtcat gttataaaaa tgcgttatat attagatcaa
    69121 aaagatggtg ttatactaaa taaagtatac gaattatttg gatttggtaa agtaacatta
    69181 agatctggaa ctaaggatgt ttatcgttat acagctaccg gatttaaagc attgcatgat
    69241 gtgatagtat actttaaatt atttccatta caaactaaaa aagctttttc ttttgaaaaa
    69301 tgattaattg ttcataacca agtgtataat aaattacatt taactgatga aggattatca
    69361 caagtaagaa ctctgcaaaa acaaattaat ttaaataata gtacgacaaa taaagtagga
    69421 gcggcgctag aaaaaaaata atttattatt ttttttttaa tcgctacaaa gatgaagata
    69481 tagtccgaca cttcttgtga aagaagcata cagagctagc accttgtatg ggtaaataaa
    69541 aaaaatattt attaacggtt tggcatcaca tgtacacagt tggattagac gtggataaac
    69601 ttgtgttcac ggtaaaaatc ttgctatatg ctggaaactc ttgattaagt agtccactcg
    69661 tttttatagc gttaggcaca atctacttat atttaacaag acaatcagca ggaaactttt
    69721 tttgttttag tacaatggct aaggccgcta ctaaaaatac ttataataaa tgatttgaat
    69781 tacctaaaat atctgagcat gtccctattc ataatagtaa tcttaatgat gaagagcttg
    69841 gttatttttt agctgggtta atagaaggtg atggttgatt cggtaagaaa gaactacata
    69901 tagtgttttc cgaaaatgat tcatctttgg cttaccttat taaaaaacgt ataggtcacg
    69961 gtaatatata taaaattaaa gataaaaaag ctgtgagata tatttgtaaa aataaagaag
    70021 gcttatctat tattttatct ttaattaatg ggaaatttgt aagtaattat aaatatgaac
    70081 aattaattaa acataattat agtgaagatt ttaatattaa tatattacct cccttaatgt
    70141 ctttatcttt agataattat tgattggcgg gttttactca agctgatgga tgtttccata
    70201 taagtgttgt aaaaagtaaa acacacaaag ctggatatag tataagatta gaattttctt
    70261 taaagcaaaa tgatgtatta cctttaagat tattatataa tgaattagaa atgggtaatc
    70321 tttctcaata tcatacaggt gtatgatgtt ataaaagtac aggatataaa actgcagctc
    70381 atttaattaa ttactttgat aaatataata tttttgctgg taaatatgta gattatatta
    70441 aatttagaaa agtttatatt atgataacag agggtaaaca tttagaagag aaaggtatca
    70501 aaaaaattaa aagtatttca tcaaaaggat cctcagagac aagcacgcaa gaaatttaac
    70561 atattacgtt aaattaagat actgtccaaa ttactaagtt cgacaagagc ttactttaca
    70621 gcagctacat taataatagc tgtacctaca ggtataaaaa tattctcatg attagctact
    70681 tgctatggag gatctataaa aatgacacct tctatgttat tctcattagg ttttgtattt
    70741 atgtttacaa taggagggtt aataaaaaac cacttagctc tccctttaaa gatcgctata
    70801 tgctgggaac ttctgacaat tatactacta gaattatatt cagtgacaat gtataatttt
    70861 gaacaatcag cagggaacct acgggtattt aatgctttag taggaccctt agagactaca
    70921 cgcgatcctc gtaatatatt tacgagaaga tatagtccgt gaaataaaaa tgcattaata
    70981 ggctccgcct cttcatttag taacaatagt tttaattcaa aaactattta tagcttacgt
    71041 aaccattact caacttctag taaagaagat aatacaaaaa atttcgtagc tttagctgta
    71101 ttcccgccga aggcgggata cacttcgtta gtagcaccac taaagatata ttctcaattt
    71161 aaagaggata gatcttctat tttaaaagaa caaaaagata aatcagggat ttactgttta
    71221 ataaataaca taaacgggca ttcttatata ggtagttcta ttaacttagc ttctagaatg
    71281 aaaaattatc ttaacaatac tttcttaaaa agtagacaaa atgctaatat gcccattgta
    71341 aaagctttac ttaagtatgg tcaatctaac tttactttac taatagtgga gtatgtagaa
    71401 ccccaggttt taactgttag agagacttat tttataacat ctatattgcc ttattataat
    71461 gtattaaagc aaggttattc ttctttagga tataagcata cagaagaaac taaacaatta
    71521 ttatcagaat tggctagtaa tagagtacat agtgatacaa ctaaaggttt aatagctaaa
    71581 gctttaacag gtgaaaataa ccctttttat aataaaagtc attctatgga aagtaaagta
    71641 agaatgatag aagctaaatc agcttatcct gtttatattt atgattcctt taaaaattta
    71701 ttggttattt tcccttccgt ttcatcttta gctcatttaa ttaaatctaa tcactctact
    71761 attgttgagg ctataagaga gcaaactata tttagaggtg aatgatattt taccaatata
    71821 ccttataata taagtgataa tcctttaata tctaattgaa cacataaaga atgtaaagaa
    71881 ttaatattag atattaataa tatgagtcat attagaaaag gaatatttgt gtacgatact
    71941 aataaaaatt tcatacgtaa gtatgaagga gtaacggatg cacaaagaga cttaaatatt
    72001 agtcatagta caattaaaaa atatgctaaa atagggggtt gttataatgg ttacatattt
    72061 agttatgaaa gattaaatga ttaatgtatt ttattcggtt aaaaattata aatagaccca
    72121 ttaggggatc actgacctaa tgaaacgaca gtgagtggta tattactatt tttggtttca
    72181 tttattttat taaataaaaa tatacttaat gctttggata gattaagggc ttcgcctact
    72241 aacaaggcct tgaaaatata cgaaaatttc tataaagata gaaaagattt atataaagag
    72301 tttaaagaag ataaaacagg atatatttac atgatagtta ataaattgaa tggtaaatgt
    72361 tatgtaggaa gctcaagatc aattaaaact agactatata actattttaa tttggccttg
    72421 gctgctgcac aaaaaggaag acctatttca agtgctatta taaaatacgg gcttgttaat
    72481 tttgctttca ttgttttaga gaaagtagat ttaaatgtac ataacttaga agaaagagaa
    72541 actttttgaa ttcaattaat taaacctgaa tataatgcag tgaaggaagc agctagaaat
    72601 ataggcgtcc cacatctgca atacactaag ttaagaattt caaagagtag atcttcagcc
    72661 tctgtatata tttacgatga atttaaaaca ctgttagtta tagttccttc tttaagatca
    72721 cttgcagtac aattaggaag ttcttctatt agtatagctt taaagagagc tatggcagat
    72781 aaatctttat ttagatcttc ttgatatata tccaatcaac tctttaatga aaacgataaa
    72841 cctttaatgg aggttgattc tattgagtat atgagtttaa tagaaaaaat gaagagtcaa
    72901 aaacatatta gaaaagccat ctttgtattt aaagatggag aatttcatcc ttcggcaaaa
    72961 aatatgatgg aatactggct gcagcaaaag ctttaaatat ttctcatgat acaataagat
    73021 ctaatattga aaaaaaatac tacgtacaat gggtacttat ttagttacca tagaagtaac
    73081 taatataatt aaatcgaaca catacacgtg agtggtgttg tgttagctaa tgcttcactt
    73141 gatatagcct tccacgatac ttattatgta gttgctcaaa tgggcctgaa tggtatatct
    73201 tcttttaagt gctattttgc aactgactat atgctggaaa ctgtattatt tgcatattgt
    73261 ttactattta tttatacggc ttatctttat aaattagatg ttagtaagaa tatttttctt
    73321 ttaaatagtc aaaataacaa tatagcaata agttctgaac ttatgaatac acaatcagca
    73381 gaaaactgaa aaggattctc agagactata cgtcagttac ctgatactga agattataaa
    73441 ttttgaaatt gatttgccgg tataatagat ggggatggaa attttgatat tagaacaaat
    73501 tctactaata aacaaagagt tcttaaacaa atcagaataa aattacataa tagagatatt
    73561 agaattttaa cacacataca aaattattta catataggta gaattagagc agataaaaat
    73621 aaaccttatt caatatatat agtatctaca aaagaagaga tgaaatatat tttagaacat
    73681 attaatggat taatcagact taaagtacca ggttttaaag aagcttgtgc tttatacaat
    73741 ctagattata ttgaagctga ttataatata aaattatatg atccttatta tgcaggttta
    73801 atagatactg acggttctat agtatttaat tatgctggaa atagaataga atgtaatttg
    73861 gaatttgaat ataatgaata ttcttccaag ttaaattttg ataatactct attaaattct
    73921 aaacctacta ttattaaacg taaaagatca aactccttat cccaaaggga tcagcgcgct
    73981 tcgctagaaa aagaattctc atctataacc tttaaatttc aaaatgttaa taatatgtta
    74041 tttatatatg attactttat gcataataga ttatattctg atattaaatt ttacagagta
    74101 agtaaaatta aacctttcat agaaattagg ggatataaaa catcacctaa aggtagtata
    74161 gaacataaaa tatactcaga tttcatgatt aattgaatta aatataataa ccctttatga
    74221 tataaagtac cttttgttac caaacatttg ggggttagcc ctagtccatc catatccctt
    74281 agggatcagg aggacgagca agctcctgaa aataaataac atattaatta caggtaaaga
    74341 tatagtccac aattttatta aatactaaaa atagcatttc cactacgtat taagtatggg
    74401 agctgtattc gcaatgtttg ctggttgata cttctgaata cctaaaatat taggtttaaa
    74461 ttataactta aatttagcta aagttcaatt ctgactttta ttcatagggg tttttctaaa
    74521 gggaagtact tttgtaatga aggatagatt acatagatga ttttctacaa agcgtagaaa
    74581 ttctcagttt gatcctaaag agtttgaatt attttttgaa aatgttaaca aagaaaaaag
    74641 aaatatatat aaagaattaa gaaaaaaatc aggtgtttat ttgtttataa ataacattac
    74701 taatgattta tatataggta gtagcacaaa tttaactagc agaatggtta gttattatta
    74761 ctatactaac tcacaaaaac catctaagtt agttataatt agagctatga aaaaatatgg
    74821 tttagataat ttttctttgg caattataga attatgtgaa aaagatcttt gtttaatatt
    74881 agaacaaaaa tgaattgatc attatacacc taaatataat gttttaactg tagtattccc
    74941 ggagggaatc ggcaattcat tagtagcttg cgcacacaaa catagtatcg acacaattac
    75001 taaattaaaa gaaaaactaa gcaaagagaa tcatcctaag tttggtagtg tgacttcaac
    75061 tgagacaaag aaagctatta gtgacagtat aaagtatttt tatacagaaa atagccatcc
    75121 aagtaaagga ttgaaaggtt cattagctcc tcaatatggt ataggaggta aattcgtcta
    75181 ttgttataat agacaaggtg aagaattgat tttcccttcc ataaatggag ctagacaaca
    75241 cttcaaagtt agatgaactc ttgtaaaaaa taatatggat aaaaatgaat gaataactct
    75301 taatggtgaa gattgattaa tacaatctat ccctaaacaa aattaatttg attagcccct
    75361 cccaatcctt ctatatgctg gaaactctca taaagcttaa gtacttatta aataagtaaa
    75421 aatcttaagt gtatctagac aatcagcagg aaaccaaagt aacaacacat gttattagta
    75481 ggatcctcag agacttcacg aaggaggtta ttttaattaa ttaaaataat caatatatag
    75541 tccacacaac atgtaatctt acattcttcc ctctttcaat gttgggggcc tacaatagaa
    75601 attatgtagt gcaaaatggg tagcttagac tttagcttgg ccttcggcat gagcaacctt
    75661 cgaatagacg aagtctctaa aaaaaaaata aataaattta ttttttttta gcccataaaa
    75721 aacttggcaa attgctggaa ggacgtcagg cgtaatcact ccttttacgt ctaatcagca
    75781 ggcaatcttt ctttataaaa aaaaagaaag cagcttcaac gatcaaacgc caagtaccct
    75841 cgatttaaaa attatattta aataagggta gtgatatgat ctaagtaaaa tagtgactaa
    75901 taagcattat tttatcttga ctagatttac ctaaatctat atcatctagt tcatataact
    75961 tgagtcctaa aatacaaaga ttaagcttat ctaatcgttt ctattctacc agttcagttg
    76021 acaaaaatat acttgacgtg gataaccttg atcaaattga atctattaaa tttgattctc
    76081 ttgagcaagg atgtgaagaa attaagttca aatatttagg agtttctggt gtttataaat
    76141 taataaataa aaatgatcct aacctttttt atattggtag ttcaaataat ttatctagaa
    76201 gaatggagga atataataaa ttaactaaag gtttacgtaa acctcattct tcttcagaat
    76261 tagaaatatc taaaacttca gctttaaatt gaaaattaga gtttttatat attactacac
    76321 ctcaaacttc cttagtttat gaacaatatg caatccttaa atttaaacct actattaata
    76381 gcaatttaag tgtaatccca cgaataaatc ctcagtgagg taataattta aataatgcta
    76441 ttgcaacaat tgaaaaatta ttatcgttat ttactgaagg ttccgaagga tataatagaa
    76501 taaatgtatt ccttaaaact tttaaattag ctaatggttt agattatacg cctgaagatg
    76561 cagataataa atattattgc tttttagttt ttgtatataa tattacttca cctcacgggc
    76621 gtcctgttgt ttattcttca attaatagag ctttaaaggg attacagatt agtcatagta
    76681 ctttattaaa ttacattaat aataaatatc tttttaattc taatcttgtc ttatcttttg
    76741 aatctttagt tgaagaagat tttgcagaat atcaagaaag acccacaggg gatagtcaac
    76801 tccgtaaaca tattgttgtc tacaatcaag ataatgaaag agtagcggaa tttaaatctg
    76861 gtagagaaat ggctagatat ttccaaattg atggaaaagt agctagatta gctatagcca
    76921 agggtgagta tttggacttt ttactggtat ctaaagatgt ttcttttaga caaacaattt
    76981 atgtatttga cagtgacact aaagaaattt tagctaagtt tcttggtgtg tcaaaagctt
    77041 taaaatatgc taaagttaat ttttatacat taaaaagttt aattgaaaaa ggaaattctt
    77101 ataacggtaa aatatatagt tataaagata aaatttaacc aaatgcgtac gcctatcata
    77161 aaatgcaaca tttcttaggt ttacaaggaa tgcctagaag aattagtgat tatcctgatg
    77221 cttttgcagg ttgaaattta ataagtagta taggttctat agtaagtgta atagctgcat
    77281 gattattctt atatattgta tattcacaat tagtagaagg aaaagtggct tctagaaatc
    77341 cttgattaac tccaggattc tacacagacg tattacaagc taatttaaat agaagctaca
    77401 ctagtttaga gtgaggatta tcaagcccac caaaacctca tgcatttgta agtctacctt
    77461 tacaaagcta aaatcagtac gtagtacgcc gtacgcctat ttatatctag cttttcataa
    77521 caaagtagta accatattcc cggcgaatat ccccacttcg tcgggattag acgaataaaa
    77581 aaaaatatat ttttttagag cggacttcgt tcgcgccgcc agacgaagtc tagcgccata
    77641 ttccctccgg gaattcggga attaggggga ggctagcgaa gttagcctcc ctgcctactc
    77701 gctgggtata ttaacgctac atagtacgta taatattcct agctttatat agcttgctaa
    77761 ttagttgtat agcctgcttt tcgtattacc taattcccga attcccgaat taggatacac
    77821 ttcgttaggg gtacacttcg ttagggaatc gggcaaggcc gattcctcgt atacatgaaa
    77881 agctagattt aagtctcatt agctcaatgg cagagcagaa tacttctaat atttagatct
    77941 tagttcgagt ctaagatgag ataggtatag agaaatctat attataaaga taataagtag
    78001 tctattaaat caataaagaa aattttttta tcggctattt ttgcttctag atcataatat
    78061 ttaatatcta gcttagctgg cttagctaaa gctataaagc taaagcacga attatagaag
    78121 gagggtacga cttcgtataa ataggagtac gcttagatat aaaaaaaaat agccagctaa
    78181 agctactctt ttgtgtgcgc gtaggctggg actattcgtg gagagcatct tcgccctcga
    78241 gtaaggggtc ggtagtccta cggaccagca agctcgattc gttccacgga agaatgccac
    78301 cctatttttt tttactagta ttccctcctg atccctagct tgcgtagcaa gctcgggata
    78361 tggatgggag agacttcgtc tacgcaagct cgcctagaac aaagttcctc cttgccataa
    78421 actaaacgta ttagattatt ctataaatag tttaatatat agtatataag agctagctag
    78481 aacgaagtcc gctcttatat actttttatt tacctacgag tgacgcgttg tgcacgtatt
    78541 ataattaaat tacaacaata aaaaatatga aggcaaaagc cctaaaatta attaatcttt
    78601 taacatataa agatatagat atacctagac ctcatgtctt tgtgaatctt ccgttaaaaa
    78661 gtacggtttc accggtagag cttacagata taactttaaa gattaatgaa ctattacctc
    78721 aactttctga ttttataagt caatttcaca gtatcatctt gactaataat ataaatgtta
    78781 taacagatgc aggcggtaat atgtcattag atgttcctgg tactatgtcg gacactgatg
    78841 cagataaatt tagtagaaga ataagtatta ttgatcgttt aataacaaca cgtggtcaag
    78901 aaataaatga tttattacag aaaggattag aaatagaagg taaattaaag aaagaaaatg
    78961 ttaactatac ttcgcaaata ttagataaag tcaatgaatt taagagatta aatgcttctt
    79021 ataaacatta atagctctaa ctttagcttt attcttctgt tatttatcta gtagacgaag
    79081 tctagagcta cgccctagac tattccatcc ttcggaggaa ttagcaagct ctagacttcg
    79141 tctactcctc cccctaattc ccgaattccc gaattcccta attccctatt ccctattccc
    79201 ggcagctacg cagccgggaa tagggaatcg ggaatcggga atggggaatc gggaatcggg
    79261 aatatggcta ctgcttcgta cactaattta gtattattaa tattataaga ttaaacaaaa
    79321 caaaataaaa catagctagc ttactatatt tatgcttagc ttatttctag tttgatattt
    79381 cagagctcgc gcccccccct tcggcgggat cagaaattag caagctctat ttagggacga
    79441 gcatgcgccg tattttcgag cttgcggatc ccgagcttcg cccccggagg gagagacttc
    79501 gtctacagca agctcgggat atggatatga aaatcgccaa cggcgctagc tcgcaatcta
    79561 gaaaaatttt tagtggtttc tgactcctaa tcccggaggg atattgagcc ggaattaggg
    79621 gaggggtaat attcgttaca cggagagact tcgtctacgc aagctctaaa ataaataact
    79681 ttattttaga gcttgcggat ccctgcgtag ctgggatatt actccttcct gcctcctact
    79741 agctatagaa atcagcctag tgagttagca cacattaaca aagaaagatg tagtgcttcc
    79801 ttcggagcac tagcaaataa aaaaaaaatg aattattctc ctactattat ttcaataatt
    79861 gaaaatataa tattaatgtt acccgcttta ttagtggtag cttatgtaac tgtagcggaa
    79921 agaaaaacta tggcaagtat gcaaagaaga cttggtccta acgcagtagg attaaaaccc
    79981 gtttagtccc ccttattttt aactaaatta aggtaaacag aggatgaatt tcaagaaaag
    80041 ctgttaagct aacttgaagc gaagcttatt attactaata agaacgttca acgactaaag
    80101 agtattttta tataaatact tcagtattct ccttctaatt taatttgtaa tagtatgaca
    80161 gaaatacgag cttgctaatc ccgcagggat actcattata aaaaaaaatt agaagaaaac
    80221 atagtctgaa ccatcttgtg agagatggat taagagtaaa atctttataa cacaattgat
    80281 tacggtcttt tacaggcatt tgcagatgct ttaaaattaa tcttaaaaga atatgtagct
    80341 cctacacaag ctaatttaat actatttttc ttaggaccta tagtgacatt aatatttgct
    80401 ttattaggtt atgcagttat tccttacggt cctggactat cattagggga tatggaatta
    80461 ggaatattgt atatgttagc tgtttcaggt ttagctactt atggaatttt attagccggg
    80521 tgaagtgcta atagtaagta tgctttctta ggatctttaa gaagtacagc tcaattaatt
    80581 agttatgaat tagtgttaag ttctgtatta ttaataataa taatgataac aaatagctta
    80641 aatttaaata taaatgtaca attccaaaaa atagtatgat tagctttacc tctattctgt
    80701 atattaataa tattctttat aggttctgtg gcagagacta atcgtgcacc atttgattta
    80761 gcagaggcta tttaaccaga tttggcctct ttaaagatca caaattgctg gaatttctta
    80821 attaagagaa tcagcaggta atcaacttaa gttgaatctt cagagactag atgtgatcat
    80881 ttaatatcga gcaagctcga tattaaataa ggtatagtcc agacttatat gaaaatataa
    80941 gattaataaa ttcaaaatta ttaccctcta gagttaaatc tccggaggca atatgtatgt
    81001 gtaactacac taataaatat ttattttcta gccagcaagg cggaaccctt aaaataacca
    81061 aaagatttta ctcagacgca agttcgcctt caattaatat accaacagta aaccctaccc
    81121 ctgtactagt tataagaacc ttgcacgata aaggttacgt agattcttat aaagaaattc
    81181 taaagaataa ggggggtatt tactccttta ttaatactgt taatggtaaa caatatattg
    81241 gaagcgctaa agatttttat attagactta atgaacattt aaacaataaa aagtcgaatt
    81301 taagagcttg ctgagtccga aggactatac aaaaagcttt tgacaaatat ggattagata
    81361 agttcaattg aattatttat gaatatttta gctatgagac taaaatatta agtaatgaaa
    81421 gtttaactga attaggggct tcgcctacta gttacataaa agcgttggat ttttctactc
    81481 tttataatat gaaaagagaa gcttcaagta tgttaggtta taaacatacg gatgaggcta
    81541 tacagaaaat gattgaacgc tataaagata aaactaatca tcctatgttt ggtaaaagtc
    81601 atagcaaaaa agtattagaa ttaataagta aacccggtga gttaaatcct atgtttggta
    81661 gaatacatag tgatgaaact aaaaaattaa tggcaaaaaa aagaaataaa tattcaaatg
    81721 gtgtaggaat cttcgattta gaagataatc taatcaaaaa atttgataat aatgtagaat
    81781 tagctaatta tttaaatata tctaaagtaa ctgtagtagt cctacggact cagcaagcta
    81841 tgtatttaaa taatgaacta atctataaaa acatgtacat atttaaacct ataaattaat
    81901 aattttgagt ataaggaatc tgaattggta agtggattta tgacagaaca cgctgcagta
    81961 atatttgtct ttttcttctt agctgaatat gctagtattg tattaatgtg tatatttact
    82021 agtattttat ttttaggtgg ttatttatta gaatttgaca ttgtatattg atttgactta
    82081 ttaaattata tatatgcata tattttcgat ataaactgaa ttacatcttt agaatatttt
    82141 aaattaagag gaattttgac tagttcttct gtagatggct ttttacatag tataacttta
    82201 ggtataaaaa gctcaataat ggtatttata tttatctggg taagagcttc attccctaga
    82261 atacgttttg accagttaat gtcattctgt tgaactgtgt tattacctat tttatttgct
    82321 tttataatat taattccttg tttattatat atattcggaa taactgtagt aaatgtgaac
    82381 atgttttagt aattttagta attttagagc ctgctgattc ccgccttcgg cgggaataac
    82441 gtagaaaaaa atactgcata gtcctccgga ctcaagaaga atatagtcct ccggactcag
    82501 caaacacata gagttaatcc atattcccga ttcccggcgt agcctcccac tgggtggcat
    82561 tcttcagggg ggggcgaagc tcgggaatat ggatggtatt atatataagc gttctaccaa
    82621 tattattgtt tgctaggcta ttcccgattc ccgatcccat attcccgagc ttcgccccct
    82681 agtcctacgg accagcaagc tcggggggcg aagctcggga atatggataa gtgcatagca
    82741 gcaagctaag gcaggaatag tggaggtaga acaagcagct actgctgtat taactcttta
    82801 tgataaagag tatcaatagc atactcttta tcataaaggc catgagacac atgtatatag
    82861 gcggacatag taaattattt gaagagcaat aaatatcaat cttcaacata tgttattatc
    82921 ctcgttaatt attacacctc tactagggac aatggttgta gctagttcag gatcatataa
    82981 aaattcagag ttatttacta aaacgattgc gcttactact agtgttataa atttaattat
    83041 atcattagtt atgtttattt tatttaataa cagtactaat caatttcaat ttgtacaaga
    83101 acactacaat gtacaactat tcgacattta cttgggtgta gatggtatct ctatatattt
    83161 tatattattg actacaataa taatgcctat agcattatta tctaattgag attctataaa
    83221 agaaaatgta aaatcttatt taataattat gttattatta gaaacattat tattagcagt
    83281 ttttatgagc ttagacataa tgtcattcta tatattcttt gaatctatat tacctccttt
    83341 atttatatta ataggtttat atggatcaga taataaagta agtgcgagct actatttatt
    83401 tttatatacg ctgtgaggtt ctttgttttt actactgtcg attttaagta catcttctat
    83461 aatgggtagt acagattttg atactttatt taaactaaat tttgaatata aaactcaaat
    83521 attcttattt ataggaatat ttatatcatt tgctgtaaaa actcctacaa tatttttaaa
    83581 caattgatta ttaaaagctc acgttgaatc tcctttaggt ggaagtattg tattagccgc
    83641 aatagtatta aaattaagtc tatacggtgt atttagatta atattaccta tattacctaa
    83701 agcttcttta gattatactt ttgttgtatt tactatagcg gtaattacaa ttatatatgc
    83761 tagttttagt acactaagaa caacagatgt aaaagaacta atagcatata gttcagtctg
    83821 tcacgcttca gtttatttaa taggagtatt tagtaatact atgcaaggat tagaaggaag
    83881 tgtgatatta ggtttagccc atgggtttgt gtcaagtggt ttatttatat gtgcaggtgg
    83941 aatattatac gatagaacag gtactagact tatatatttt tatagaggaa ttactcaatt
    84001 aatgcctata tttgctatat tattctttat attagcttta ggtaattgtg gtgctccatt
    84061 aactttaaat tttgtaggtg aatttatgtc actttatagt ataatagaaa gattacctgt
    84121 attaggtgtt ttcgcttgtt cttctgtagt attttctgca gcctacacta tatatatgtt
    84181 taatagaata tctttcggag gttctttcac tagatttata gaagaaagta tatacgatgt
    84241 aaataaaaga gaatttattt tattatttat attagtatta tttacagttg tattgggtgt
    84301 atatccttct ttaattttaa acgtattaga ttattctatg aatagtttaa tatatagtat
    84361 ataaggttag ctttagcaaa cctatagcca agctagctag aacgaagtcc gctcttatat
    84421 actttttatt tacctacgag tgacgcgttg tgcacgtatt ataattatca taatcaaaat
    84481 taatatgcca caattagtac ctttttatta tatgaatgaa gtagtatttg cttttgctat
    84541 aatagtattt attctatacg tattatctaa atacatatta ccaagaatag tgcgtttatt
    84601 cttatcacgt atgtttatta ataaaatata atatatatta aggggaggag ggcgctagct
    84661 cttcatagaa ggctatacat atctcgctct tagctagctt acagctaaag ctaaaagcta
    84721 gcaagctcat acctattttg ccaatattta gctttttaaa gatttatata ttatagtagt
    84781 aataatacta ctagatgttt tctatagaaa aacaaaattt attctttgcg caagctaaag
    84841 aaataagaag tcctttagat caatttgaaa taagagacat attaaattta gaagttttag
    84901 gtggtaactt acatctatct ttaactaaca taggattata tttaacaata ggagctttaa
    84961 ttatattagt tttaagtata gtttcaacta actataataa attagttagt aataactgat
    85021 caatagctca agaatcatta tacgtaacta tacataatat agttacaaat caaataaacc
    85081 ctaaaaatgg tcaaatttat ttcccattta tatatacttt atttatattt atattaataa
    85141 ataatttaat gggtatggtt aacaggagcc tttatatttt atcattattt atctcaaaca
    85201 tgtttgaagt atcaggatta catagtaaac ctatatttca agtacaatca tattcttctc
    85261 ttaactctga ctctcagcca gatacacaaa taaacatatc taaggatagt cctagatata
    85321 gttttaacaa taaaaacacc ttctacctta atcctgatta tcttacaggg tttgtagatg
    85381 gagaaggttg tttctcgctt tctatattta aaaaagacag aagcttaact ggttgacaag
    85441 ttaagcctat ctttagtata tctttacata ataaagatat taaattatta gaagctattc
    85501 aaagaacttt taaaacagga aagatctata aacatggagt tgattctatg caatatcgtg
    85561 taagttcttt aaagaattta caaataatca cagatcattt tgatagttat cctttaatat
    85621 ctcaaaagag agctgattat cttttattta agcaagctat agctataata aagaataaag
    85681 agcatttatc tctaaagggt atattgaagt tagtaggaat taaagcttca ttaaactgag
    85741 gtctatcaga taagtttaaa gagagtttcc ctactgcaaa agcagtagtg agaccttcag
    85801 taagatataa cactttaaat gttaagatta aaaacttaaa ttgaattaga ggatttatag
    85861 acgctgaagg aagtttccaa gttataactc aaaataatag aaatgttagt ttaagatttt
    85921 cattgactca acatattaaa gatgaagagt tgttaaagga tataactact tatctaaact
    85981 gtggtagata ttacaaatca ccaggacgtg atgaaggtca atacttagta acaatctttt
    86041 cagatataaa tgataagcta atacctttct taaacgaata tccattatta ggtattaaac
    86101 aatatgatta cttagatttt gcacaaatag ccgaactaat aaaatctaaa gcccatttaa
    86161 cggatgaagg attagaaaag ataaagttaa ttcaaagtaa tatgaataga aagagaataa
    86221 caatagaaga atagataaat gtttagataa ttctaatatc atagataaat aataataata
    86281 ataaaatata ataaatttca ctatatgctg gaaacttcta atgcctttag gtaccaatac
    86341 tggtgaaaat cttaaaggat gaaacaatga actatcagca ggaaaccaaa ataacaagcg
    86401 ataaaaaaaa ataggcgtat ccccacttcg tcgggataga cgaagtctca gcaggctagg
    86461 caaagctgct ctatttattt tttttttctg cctcgttatg agtaggatcc tcagagacta
    86521 cgtgtgaaag atcacttaac acagttttaa aataacaact aagtgattaa gatatagtcc
    86581 accgcggtaa gtctataaga cttactgtat tgtccataca gctttgcttc tacagcccat
    86641 tttgcgttaa catttgctct tagtttcaca atagtattag gtgcaactat attaggattc
    86701 caaaaacatg gtttaaaatt cttttcttta ttagtacctg ctggttgtcc tttagcactt
    86761 ttacctttat tagtgactat cgagttcata tcatatctag cgagaaacgt ttcattaggt
    86821 cttagattag ccgcgaatat cactgcggga catatgctat taagcatatt aagtggtttt
    86881 gtttataata taatgaattc aggatttatc ttctttattt taggattaat acctttatta
    86941 tttattatag cattctcagg tcttgaatta gctatagcct ttatccaagc gcaagtgttc
    87001 gtggtattat caagttctta tataaaagac ggattagatt tacattaagc tgtacgagtt
    87061 tagtataaga aaaatatcaa tgtatttagc atagcagttt attaaattaa attgtgaggg
    87121 tgggatggat ttgttacttc gtaacaaggg gcataaatat aaaatatcat ctttaaaggt
    87181 gtaaatacct tgccagaaat gtatctttag gtcttagatt agcagctggt cacatgttat
    87241 taagcatatt aagtggtttt gtttataata taatgaattc tggttttata ttcttcattt
    87301 taggattaat acctttatta tttattatag ccttttcagg tttagagtta gcaatagcct
    87361 tcatccaggc gcaggtgttc gtggtactat ctagttctta tataaaagac ggattagatt
    87421 tacattaata tttgtagcga tagacgaagt ctctccctat ccgaaggata tgctggctag
    87481 gctgatttcg aagaaatatg cctatataaa aaaaaagata aaaatttagt attttcgagc
    87541 ttgcgctagg cttgcgtacc gaaggatatg aaaatctgca agcaagctct tacgagcttg
    87601 ctgattcccg gctacgtcgg gaataggaaa tcgcgcaagc tcttccgatt cccgctggga
    87661 ataggaaatc gcgctagctc gagacttcgt ctaccgtagg gtgagacttc gtctacgcaa
    87721 gctctctata aaaaaaaaat atattttttt ttttactcgt tcgccccctc cgaaaatacc
    87781 agaggaggga acttcgttcg ggctaaaaat atcgaagaaa gagtaggcag gagttccaaa
    87841 agctccacta gactattcct acgaatattt ttagtagtcc tacggactca gcaagctaga
    87901 gcttgctagt actaatccgg ctccgccgga tatgtactac gaaaaaaatc cagcaataaa
    87961 aaaaataaag aactttattt tttttatttt tactagactt cgtctactcg ccccccaggg
    88021 gctattcgtt attagtacta agtgtttata ttgaggaaag ttataagaac aataacaatt
    88081 tatcctgaag gcgctattcg tttcaggaat tagcacccag gaaattaata aaagttatat
    88141 gatgtatagg aagaaaataa tacaaaatta tttatataat ttatatgaaa aaccgcgagc
    88201 aactagcatt ttatagaaaa ttatctgttt tagtaaaatt cacagtaaat agcttatatg
    88261 tttttacctt agtcaatgga tttagatcca ttagtgatat atgaatagtt ctatatccga
    88321 aaaaaaagta aaagtaaaag ttgagtttgg tgatggctct gattgaatgc tgtccaagtg
    88381 cttgacacat gctaatcgta cgttttaatt gataaattaa aaagtggtgt acaggtgagt
    88441 ataatgatat tcttcgccgg ccttaaagtg gaggtaaatc cttcataata aataaaggaa
    88501 acatataata aaaaaaaatt agggtataga caaggacaag tgttgagggg gggaaaccct
    88561 cagcaagttg actcccttat atattttttt ttgctctttt ttttctgctt taagaggata
    88621 ataaatatct tcgagatagg tagtagttaa ggtgatgact taactagcct taaactctcg
    88681 tagtcgaatc tgaaaggttg atcgaccaca ttgggtctga aaaaacccca atgcaagtta
    88741 gtacagcagt gaggaatctt ggtcaatggc ctaacggctg aactggcaac ttggagaagt
    88801 ggcaagtctt ccagtatggg gagcaaacag ctatgggtca agcccgatac ctttaagaga
    88861 agtcttattg tgagggcgag ttgtataaca ccatagggct ggccgtccca tatgaaaaga
    88921 ttttattaga attgaatgaa actttgttta tatattgata atgacagtat atatatcgtg
    88981 tcttgactaa ttgcgtgcca gcagtcgcgg taatacgtaa gagactagtg ttattcatct
    89041 taattaggtt taaagggtac ccagacggtc tatatagctt ataaaatgtt agtataagac
    89101 tagagtttta tgtaagaggg cagtacttga ggaggagaga tgaaatttcg tgataccaaa
    89161 gggactctgt aaaggcgaag gcagccctct atgtaaaaac tgacgttgaa ggacgaaggc
    89221 acagagaaca aacaggatta gatacccaag tagtctttgc agtaaatgat gaatgccata
    89281 ggttagatct atatttctat tataataata catttctatt atttattata aaacgcattc
    89341 cttatatagc ttcgcgctat aatatatttt atatatagtg cagcagaaat ttttgtatct
    89401 ggtctataaa tgaaagtgta agcatttcac ctcaagagta atgtggcaac gcaggaactg
    89461 aaatcactag accgtttctg acaccagtag tgaagtatgt tgtttaattc gatgatccac
    89521 gaaaaacctt accacaattt gaataatttt attacaggag ttgcacggct gtttccagtt
    89581 aatgttgtga aactgtggtt tccatgaaat taacgtaatc cctggcttta ttttttttta
    89641 tttacgataa agcattcagt cctggaaatt tggaaagaaa aaggggacaa agacaagtca
    89701 tcatggcctt gatattgtgg gctatagacg tgccacatat acctaaacaa agagatgcga
    89761 aaatgtgaat ttaagctaat ctcaaaaaat aggatataaa ttttaaggat tgtagtctga
    89821 aattcgacta tatgaataag taattactag taatcgtgaa tcaccatgtc acggtgaata
    89881 gaccttggat tggtactaac cactcgtcac atgctgaaag gggcatgcgc aataagtttg
    89941 ctttcttagt aacaagtaaa aaaaacaaat aggttttata tattctttta ttgggaatct
    90001 tcgtatgcgt ggctctaatt agtgttaagt cgaaatacgg ttcgggtagt ggaagttgcc
    90061 cgggattaat taatattaac cataaatata tataatataa gcgcaagcat gaaaaaaaaa
    90121 tctctttttt ttttccgagc tagcgcctat ataaaggagg gttcctttat tggtaagaag
    90181 ggttgagctg taaactcaat agctattgct tttaagagtt cgaatctctt gtctcctaga
    90241 attagtaact taattaggta aaggacttcc ttgtcacgga agtagatgtc ggttcgattc
    90301 tgatctaatt cgtatagtag catacatagc atacatagca gctagcttgc ttttatagag
    90361 aagtgctagc ttttagcttg cactattact gcgaggcaaa cgagaggtaa ggctagcttc
    90421 gctagccctt tcggagctaa tgcaggaaaa gtttccatag gtagggtaag atatttgcta
    90481 agtattatgt tttatacatt taggtgttcg aatcacctct tttccgtagt ctccatgcga
    90541 gcttcgctcg tatatgggct agcgaagcta gcctctttat ttttttttat tgcttgagcc
    90601 tctatagctc aacggtagag cataatactg ttaatattat gatagatgtt cgattcatct
    90661 taggggcttt taacttgtgt acaaaactac aagatttata atatataata tatatgacaa
    90721 atttaataag aagtaatttt caggatcatc cattccattt agtgtcacca tctccttgac
    90781 cactgtatac aagtattgct ttatttacag taacagtgaa tggagcatta tcaatgcact
    90841 tatttagcaa cagctatata gtgttttact tatcattaat tacattagta gcatctatgg
    90901 ctttctgatt tagagatata atagcagagg gtaaacttaa attaaatact atagtccttc
    90961 ggactcagca agctctaaat tattatttga atattgcaca aaaaattcct tctatccatt
    91021 tagaagaggc tttatataca tatagaaata aaaacaatac tacaattttc actaataata
    91081 ataacttagg ttattattta gcaggtcttt tagaaggaga cggttccatt tctcttcctt
    91141 cgaccaatac tggagttaca agtttaaata gagtacttaa tcctagaata gtatttactt
    91201 cccatattaa taatataggt atgtattcat ttatacaatc agaattaggt aatataggac
    91261 gttttcaagg cgctagctct tcaggagaaa atattcttcg ttatattatt ggagatatag
    91321 aaagtattat tctttttata aatttagtac acggaaaact tagaacacca aaaaaccaga
    91381 gatttaatga tttaatcaat tttatgaaca ataaatatga tttaaatata tcggaaagtt
    91441 tattagataa ttctagcttt acagataata gttgattctc cggttttagt gaagcagatg
    91501 gacatttcgg aattaaatat gtagggggca gagcttgcgc agcgattttc gcggctccta
    91561 atcccgcagg gatatcgacg aaaatacgta aacctaaatc tgaaacccgt aaaagatctg
    91621 taagtgaaaa tatttctttg aaatttagat tagatcaacg tttatatgat aaagctacat
    91681 caacctcgat gaaacctttt atggaaaatt tagctttatt tcttaatgct aatttaaaaa
    91741 catataaaaa taataccaat tcggaagtat tatcagttag tatacaatct ataaaaaatg
    91801 taagttttct tatagattat tttaataaat ttcctttaat aggagataaa cttactgatt
    91861 ttaaaaagtg agaaatagta tataatatga taatacttaa acaacatctt actgaagaag
    91921 gtagattgaa aataaaaaat ctattggtta aatagagctc tagacttcgt ctagccttaa
    91981 taataataat ttaatgtata tgtgctctct ttaaatttaa caaattgctg gaaaatccta
    92041 aaattaggct aatcagcagg aaactaaaag acggataaat atcttttagg gtcttcagag
    92101 actagacatt aaaaattaat gcgttagtat tccctacccc ctacggggct taagggagag
    92161 acttctcctt agcctgcgta cccgagactt ctaatttcga ataaatatgt atttcatatc
    92221 ccttacggga tcagaaatta gtatttcata tcccttacgg gatcagaaat tagaagtggg
    92281 tccgcctggg atatgtccag gcggacccac cactccgtcg tcggcggaga gtacacttcg
    92341 ttaggggact acagcaagct ctccttttag gaatactaac ccattaatta aggtatagtc
    92401 caaaaaatat agaaatatat ttataatatc tatcgacata tttaggaaat catacattat
    92461 cagtgcaaaa aggattaaat ctaggagtaa tactatttat agtatctgaa ggtttatttt
    92521 ttgtagctat cttttgagca ttcttccata gacaaaatgc attgtggata agaaccaaac
    92581 tccggggaaa ccctaaagct ctaataacta agctatctgt cgaaagactt atagtggcct
    92641 cattaaggac tgagggtata gtaacatcat tagagattat tggcttaagc caatgaatgg
    92701 gctatcgcgg atctaaatca gatagtttta tatctgtaaa agagcaacga gcagacggtt
    92761 cttcaatatt ttctaaatat tgtaaggtgt gctctgagag ccagggaaac ttggttttta
    92821 tacatcaaca aaaagatgtt aatactgtta tatctactac tactcataga gtacgtagta
    92881 gatatacaaa aaatattcta tgtgctagta gcacgaatat cattcaaaaa tctttatttt
    92941 ctaccaatac ctattcccaa ttcccacagg gaattaggga atcggcattt aatacttcac
    93001 ctttaacatt aaatcctaat tatgtaacag ggtttactga tggagaagga tgtttttttg
    93061 tagggattaa tcaagacgta aaatttaaaa ctggttacag agtaaaagct acgtttcaaa
    93121 taggtcttca tgaaaaagat ctcgctctgt tggaacaaat aagattattc tttggggtag
    93181 gtaaagttac taagttggga gcagaatctg ttcaatacag agtatcaggt ctagatgatt
    93241 taaatactat tatttatcat tttgataact accctttact aactcgtaaa cattctgatt
    93301 atatcttctt taaagaagtt ataaatttaa tgaaacaagg taaacatctt actttagaag
    93361 gtttaaacag gatagtatcc attaaatcta cactaaataa tggtgaatta tctgactctt
    93421 taaatttagc ctttccaaat ttaaaaccag ctttgagatc agaagtccca agtagagata
    93481 tgcaagattt acactgatta gctggtttta ctgatgctga aggatgtttc ttcatagcat
    93541 taaagaaatc accagcgtct aaactaggtg aaactgcctg attaaggttt attttaactc
    93601 aacatagtag agataaagaa cttttggaaa gtttaataca aactttgaat tgtggtagat
    93661 acatagttaa accagactgt ggtgagttta tagttgaaaa gtttacagat gttagggata
    93721 aaataattcc aatatttgaa aagtttaaat tgcgccatgg gggagccaaa tctttaaatt
    93781 atgaagattt taaaaaggcg gcacttctta taggtaataa agctcattta actagagaag
    93841 ggttagatga aataaagaaa ataaaaggta gaatgaataa acaaagaaaa gcagtattaa
    93901 ataaaggtgt ataaaattta aatccatata agtatactta tgttactatg tagcataagt
    93961 atacaaataa ataaaaaatg agtgcattaa cacctactgt agaattagga gctcaatgac
    94021 cacctatggg tatagaacct gtaaacccgt ttgaattacc attacttaat acagtaattt
    94081 tattatctag tggagcaact attacttatg cgcaccactc attaataaaa ggagaaagaa
    94141 aaggagcttt atatggttct atctttacag ttctattagc tttaatattc actttctttc
    94201 aaggggtaga atatagcgtt tcttcattta ctattagtga cggtgtattt ggtacatgtt
    94261 tcttcttcgg tactgggttc catggcttcc acgttattat aggtacaata ttcttatcag
    94321 tggctttatg aagaatatat tcataccatt taacagacca tcatcatctt ggttatgaag
    94381 ctggaatatt atattgacat tttgtagatg tagtttgact attcctatac gtaacaatgt
    94441 attactgagg aagttagttt taatctatag atattaattt aataaaaaaa tatatataat
    94501 ttattacact tctaatttcg aagaaataca gcaagctcga cataagttat atatataaag
    94561 atttaatggt ataagggggt tcgattcccc caagatctta gaattagcta tgtaaaaaca
    94621 tggctttagt tacaaatcta acaacattaa ttgttattct tctttaaaaa atccagatag
    94681 agcttctgga ctactcatca gcaagctcaa aataatttct aatagttgag tagctttagc
    94741 ttgcgcagca caacgactaa aaaggtagat tttctatctt gcaaattttg ttgtatatta
    94801 tattacatat tatacaaatg atatagtcta aacaataatg agaattattg ctaatatttt
    94861 ttatttgtac acgtcattat aggtacaata ttcttatcag tggctttatg aagaatatat
    94921 tcataccatt taacagacca tcatcatctt ggttatgaag ctggaatatt ctactgacat
    94981 ttcgttgatg tagtttgact tttcttatac gtatctatgt attattgagg ttcttaattt
    95041 attatactgg agggactatc cagaagaatg ccccccactt cgttgggata gacgaagtct
    95101 cagcaggcta aggataagct actagaaaaa aaatgtcttt ttttttactg ctgctgagac
    95161 ttcgtctatc caaggaggct agcttcgcta gggagaggct ctcccacata tttacagccg
    95221 ataagtttaa gtcttaatta aggcggtaat ctattttata tagataaatt tgataaaata
    95281 ttcttctgga ctactcatca gcaagctcga gacttcgtct accagaaaaa aaaaataaag
    95341 ggataggctt cgccgcttcc ttattttttt tttactgctc gagacttcgt ctacgcagga
    95401 gcaagctcca ggattagcac tagcaagata taattttatt gctatcctaa atattaggtt
    95461 aatataagta taaaaaatac aatgtattat caacttctag ctacacctga gattttctcg
    95521 aatggatatt taacaggatc cttagatata attagcataa cagctttatt atgtggtatt
    95581 ttaataataa ttaataaaaa ccctattgtt tcagtaatat ttctaatagg tttatttgca
    95641 aatatatcag tatatttaat attaataggt cttacattta taggtttatc ttatttaatt
    95701 gtttatattg gggcagtttc aatattattt ttatttatat taatgttaat aaatataaga
    95761 acaagtgaat tacaaagtaa taatagaaat agtgtatctt taggtttatt tattacaatc
    95821 ctggcaaatt ttactatatt ccaaatacta ccttattaca tggcgatatt aaataattac
    95881 agtagtaaat taaatactat actatattat ttaccttgaa ataaatttag cgatatttta
    95941 aattatatta ataaaaacat agacattaca aatgcgaata ttatgtttgt atcaagtaat
    96001 agttgagata ataatatggc tgaaacaggg catacagcaa ctatagggca tatattatat
    96061 acaagtcaca atatgtgaat atttatggct agttttatat tattattagc gatgactggt
    96121 gctataataa ttactattaa aaacgagaag gcgattcagt agtattccat atccctttgg
    96181 ttagacgaag tctcagcgag ctaaggaatc agcaagctcc gacccctgcc aagcagcatt
    96241 gcacaaaatt actatcctcc ggattaggcg atacttcgtc tacgccgact taataaaaga
    96301 ttaagtattt catagcaagc tctattccct gaccccctac gggggtaggg aattagagcc
    96361 tgctgtagac gaagtctctc cctatttctt cgaaattaga gcttgcatat ttcagagctc
    96421 gcgccccccc cttcggcggg atcagaaatc agtacacttc gttagggaat aagtagtatt
    96481 tcatagcagt attttttctg tgcttctgtg cgaagcatac agaaaaaaat tactaaaata
    96541 ctgcatatcc ctacgggatc agaaatcagc gatggacttc gttctagcga agctagccct
    96601 agtaaaaaat tcatccgctt tcggtattgc ctattccctc cgaaggatgg gataaaaaaa
    96661 aaatatattt ttttttatcc cggagggaat aggcaatacc ctctagcaag ctaatagcag
    96721 gaaacggata aagaaaaatt agttcaatgg tagagcgatt gttttacaca caataagttg
    96781 aaggttcaaa tccttcattt ttcagtatta agggttagag gagcagcaga gcttgcgcca
    96841 ctaatccgag ggtgagagga agaaagttcc tctcacttaa gaggaacgcc agctgagcga
    96901 gttggctgat tataccctat aagattcctt aacttaaacg gtagagtgca tttttgataa
    96961 gaatgatatc agcgttcgat tcgctgagga attaaagaga attggccgag tggtttaagg
    97021 cggtaagctt gagtcttatt aggttatatt ctagccgcat ccgttcaaat cggatattct
    97081 ctgaagagtg tagtttaatt ggcaaaatag gaagcttcaa ccttcaaatt cttggttcaa
    97141 gtccaagtac tcttgttttt ttacggatta gggccggctt gggtaggcac ttcgtttggg
    97201 acgaagacta gttatgttcg aatcataata atccgatgaa ttttagaagt attagagata
    97261 aaaaaataaa taaatttgtg ggttcggtaa aaaaaaataa agttctttat tttttttatt
    97321 gcgcccacta catataagca agcatcgtgc tagctaaa
//
