# Supplementary material for: First steps towards mitochondrial pan-genomics: detailed analysis of Fusarium graminearum mitogenomes
Source: PeerJ. 2018 Dec 19;6:e5963. doi: 10.7717/peerj.5963 (PMC6304159; doi:10.7717/peerj.5963)
Supplement: Supplemental Information 2 — Sequence data for BK010538–BK010547 [file peerj-06-5963-s004.zip › BK010547.gb]

LOCUS       BK010547                   97996 bp    DNA     circular PLN 04-JUN-2018
DEFINITION  Fusarium graminearum strain YL-1 mitochondrion, complete genome.
ACCESSION   
VERSION
DBLINK      BioProject: PRJNA296400
            BioSample: SRS1074783
            Sequence Read Archive: SRR2466521
KEYWORDS    TPA:assembly.
SOURCE      mitochondrion Fusarium graminearum (Gibberella zeae)
  ORGANISM  Fusarium graminearum
            Eukaryota; Fungi; Dikarya; Ascomycota; Pezizomycotina;
            Sordariomycetes; Hypocreomycetidae; Hypocreales; Nectriaceae;
            Fusarium.
REFERENCE   1  (bases 1 to 97996)
  AUTHORS   Brankovics,B., Zhang,H., van Diepeningen,A.D., van der Lee,T.A.,
            Waalwijk,C. and de Hoog,G.S.
  TITLE     GRAbB: Selective Assembly of Genomic Regions, a New Niche for
            Genomic Research
  JOURNAL   PLoS Comput. Biol. 12 (6), e1004753 (2016)
   PUBMED   27308864
  REMARK    Publication Status: Online-Only
REFERENCE   2  (bases 1 to 97996)
  AUTHORS   Brankovics,B., Kulik,T., Sawicki,J., Wolosz,K., Zhang,H., de
            Hoog,G.S., van der Lee,T.A.J., Waalwijk,C. and van Diepeningen,A.D.
  TITLE     First steps towards mitochondrial pan-genomics: Detailed analysis
            of Fusarium graminearum mitogenomes
  JOURNAL   Unpublished
REFERENCE   3  (bases 1 to 97996)
  AUTHORS   Brankovics,B., Kulik,T., Sawicki,J., Wolosz,K., Zhang,H., de
            Hoog,G.S., van der Lee,T.A.J., Waalwijk,C. and van Diepeningen,A.D.
  TITLE     Direct Submission
  JOURNAL   Submitted (30-MAY-2018) B.U. Biointeractions & Plant Health,
            Wageningen Plant Research, Droevendaalsesteeg 1, Wageningen,
            Gelderland 6708 PB, Netherlands
COMMENT     Bankit Comment: ALT EMAIL:balazs.brankovics@wur.nl.
            Bankit Comment: Submission Title:None.
            THIRD PARTY ANNOTATION DATABASE: This TPA record uses data from
            DDBJ/EMBL/GenBank entry SRR2466521
FEATURES             Location/Qualifiers
     source          1..97996
                     /organism="Fusarium graminearum"
                     /organelle="mitochondrion"
                     /mol_type="genomic DNA"
                     /strain="YL-1"
                     /db_xref="taxon:5518"
     gene            289..5899
                     /gene="rnl"
     rRNA            join(289..2905,5333..5899)
                     /gene="rnl"
                     /product="16S ribosomal RNA"
     intron          2906..5332
                     /gene="rnl"
                     /note="group IA"
     gene            3476..4957
                     /gene="rps3"
     CDS             3476..4957
                     /gene="rps3"
                     /note="GO IDs: GO:0003735,GO:0005840,GO:0006412;
                     GENE3DG3DSA:3.30.1140.32"
                     /codon_start=1
                     /transl_table=4
                     /product="ribosomal protein S3"
                     /translation="MNKDGNVVFPATPGIVNFQAASSKGGQGKVSSKIYNNNLKQSKT
                     ILLKKKIGDIGITKYLPSFSKEWKNTIYSYNKNTLKNIPVNDLNINKIIKGYFNLYFK
                     DHKYTGSKFILLKRRRNLLRRIHVSNAEIKHTNNKAIITLYTLNREKNVLKKKYLKIN
                     KKISKKLIAKRYFLLYKENIEKIYKILGEYKDQYIFISDIIRKTKFIKYKLEYLNKFI
                     KLKDLYLKKVWGVILNQYARKYLKYLRKYDLLYSLNQYKFNRLVFLPKLSNILNKILG
                     KKIEYNIINLKSVAYHTDLFTNALALKLRKRRINYINSMFSILNRAYLPNINTIKERS
                     IIKGDQKMDLFQSKFKDLKIISNIVFPAMPEGIAGSLAPTSSLSKLLDGTYPSDINNG
                     IMHSSDANKENIHNTIYNSIGYKNMAGIRLEVKGRLTKRYRADRSIYSLKWKGGLKNV
                     DSSFRGLSSVLFRGNSKSNVTYSIAKSKRRIGAFAVKGWIGGK"
     gene            6020..6090
                     /gene="trnT(tgt)"
     tRNA            6020..6090
                     /gene="trnT(tgt)"
                     /product="tRNA-Thr"
                     /anticodon=(pos:6052..6054,aa:Thr,seq:tgt)
     gene            7027..7099
                     /gene="trnE(ttc)"
     tRNA            7027..7099
                     /gene="trnE(ttc)"
                     /product="tRNA-Glu"
                     /anticodon=(pos:7060..7062,aa:Glu,seq:ttc)
     gene            7101..7171
                     /gene="trnM(cat)"
                     /note="copy 1"
     tRNA            7101..7171
                     /gene="trnM(cat)"
                     /product="tRNA-Met"
                     /anticodon=(pos:7133..7135,aa:Met,seq:cat)
     gene            7172..7244
                     /gene="trnM(cat)"
                     /note="copy 2"
     tRNA            7172..7244
                     /gene="trnM(cat)"
                     /product="tRNA-Met"
                     /anticodon=(pos:7205..7207,aa:Met,seq:cat)
     gene            7710..7780
                     /gene="trnG(acc)"
     tRNA            7710..7780
                     /gene="trnG(acc)"
                     /product="tRNA-Gly"
                     /anticodon=(pos:7742..7744,aa:Gly,seq:acc)
     gene            7788..7870
                     /gene="trnL(taa)"
     tRNA            7788..7870
                     /gene="trnL(taa)"
                     /product="tRNA-Leu"
                     /anticodon=(pos:7822..7824,aa:Leu,seq:taa)
     gene            8604..8674
                     /gene="trnG(tcc)"
     tRNA            8604..8674
                     /gene="trnG(tcc)"
                     /product="tRNA-Gly"
                     /anticodon=(pos:8636..8638,aa:Gly,seq:tcc)
     gene            9694..15489
                     /gene="orf1931"
     CDS             9694..15489
                     /gene="orf1931"
                     /codon_start=1
                     /transl_table=4
                     /product="hypothetical protein"
                     /translation="MKKNMNLLLVRLFVRFPWSLHSDPSEGGRLRLSRDLQQYINLRT
                     FINRQKINRLSKNSIELISRYIFNIKLYQFLAVVFIHVAVTSIQIDLNLFLEVLNNLP
                     ENLGSSVGVPELAKNIKLDSNINYILCYSHRSLFGFRTYILMVLILFIIFPILFIIQN
                     YIFIILSILSVILVKALALNFYQKHFQFFYSGLPSHKKVDFREKLVHFITLIINNIGK
                     IIKHLFKMWIISIIIIYIFRYLLATMLLNIDDNNSFITTILILTLPLPMFFYLLNFIV
                     KYLKKESIEDKDYYLYNDYVVKRVNLYRITCTIIVNYLIQNYYSTIIISIIIKGFIVI
                     IITLFTICIIYGILRINKPGWRASHFVSRQSTISCSRVDPLSDGDSGVRASLTKCIPP
                     GERVGINKHEPIPLKSALDLAGSASYIAAFISLTPFLQEACNSGFSKFYFNEGNQRYY
                     EWKGIPFRMPGVVKCGPEPTINIMQVRKTEIALAKAAEEARNLHKVPDTDVGIYYRNL
                     DAAIEKEAAQNLNKEAVAKEGGASLSRYYRNIDETIKKKADYVPVTESVRQGLIKEYK
                     DKLNNSPIVNITWKLKYNEGIQRSQANFTVKPINYFYNTKFYGAVSLVLKGRLLIVNI
                     IRHDLPGCVFMPTYYLQNANVTDSSAKIRDITTTLESKYGIMLPQIGIDKVENRINGL
                     IIFTQAESIDNTSLFRVWRPSSYYMEPELKTVKNYYQEKSQNNLRIREFDTTDSIKFS
                     KDLKKVVGVQGEAIKIANNENFVIHEDRLAARKLAFFENTLDNEYRKLVEFYLTKGQK
                     ANPKDFMIWEEDGSDKSRLKFKDLMYKARSETKSAIQKDEYLLARPKGKEWDLVKFAE
                     RRMSRNDSNNEYMDNDCYYFKTRRDYPINRLLITRNQSHMTYFSMYKEGVAEGYKIRR
                     QMLGELDASINLPLEKSRAELIKKIASKLTRSEFTKFQNIYGVSINRLTFEFFQLKPT
                     DSKYFGINTTSTTFAPILDRNTDYELYSIIDVKNDSVKLPFVFKQGGMSNMTMPTHDY
                     NMLDNRDEVSIRRCMDFIYTNSDGNLTYQSDKDNFSVLAGVDKNYPYQSDMDNFSVVK
                     KKSVGFTKKAVDYKNKNPKSVKYTLDGFNNRFFRGKSISIELPFESIKLLDIIPHEYH
                     QISLGGERVNFDYEGEQRVKSSIPNTLVMKKTRKLNLEFTLLKQVYTTKGSNSKITLR
                     FTPTWPPDPSPNGDIEIPNLILQVANLNNDSTDLNPRTLEAHYVEYDLPSRRPTPSTN
                     LPNETPLHPSGSNEEEEDIYGYSGDEDNNAQNNREVASAVQASEQPPTVESPMELPFE
                     DSFADAPYPYEAESPKDNDNNSGSRKGRTAVASGDQVVEGEEIALISADDMTSEGDLA
                     FSPQFFIPESTPDSISSDNSSPINTQANQGMGEILESNLVNRDEPMQVDGDLYREVMN
                     NAVGEAVMESINPILLLPDLPTSNPEPVDTEDSPLSTEVSPLSMMSDSEFFELERQIA
                     SLKPSYLEADPGEVDGSGQDAADPEAIIISSDDSSSDSGDYGNNYSEASPITSLPGNR
                     AGQMADPEAIIRSSDDSSSEGVPTPPKETDFIARPLNTPVAEVIHDRTGTRLLTVDIH
                     TMLTVIGPPNAPEPRLWSVGNANYYLSMAPDFFYEHYPRGTEVMPPNNYPSQQINVYI
                     PPPMDKLRCESDGRIGEICICRAEFATVVPLVNYPRSSYIEGALFMKSVLSSEPLGDK
                     DLSDGFNLSDRLNFSSNSYTNAYFAPEPTPDTDSISSDNSSPINMQANQEEAGKPEVT
                     LISADDMTSEGDLAFSPQFFIPESTPDSISSDNSSPINTQANQGMGEILESNLVNRDE
                     PMQVDEDLYREVMNNVVGEATMETINPILLLPDLPTSNPEPVDTEDSPLSTEDSPLSM
                     MSDSEFFELEREISKLGKSIGRDKKGQSSYK"
     gene            15546..15617
                     /gene="trnA(tgc)"
     tRNA            15546..15617
                     /gene="trnA(tgc)"
                     /product="tRNA-Ala"
                     /anticodon=(pos:15579..15581,aa:Ala,seq:tgc)
     gene            15916..15988
                     /gene="trnF(gaa)"
     tRNA            15916..15988
                     /gene="trnF(gaa)"
                     /product="tRNA-Phe"
                     /anticodon=(pos:15949..15951,aa:Phe,seq:gaa)
     gene            16336..16408
                     /gene="trnK(ttt)"
     tRNA            16336..16408
                     /gene="trnK(ttt)"
                     /product="tRNA-Lys"
                     /anticodon=(pos:16369..16371,aa:Lys,seq:ttt)
     gene            16853..16935
                     /gene="trnL(tag)"
     tRNA            16853..16935
                     /gene="trnL(tag)"
                     /product="tRNA-Leu"
                     /anticodon=(pos:16886..16888,aa:Leu,seq:tag)
     gene            17257..17328
                     /gene="trnQ(ttg)"
     tRNA            17257..17328
                     /gene="trnQ(ttg)"
                     /product="tRNA-Gln"
                     /anticodon=(pos:17290..17292,aa:Gln,seq:ttg)
     gene            17770..17842
                     /gene="trnH(gtg)"
     tRNA            17770..17842
                     /gene="trnH(gtg)"
                     /product="tRNA-His"
                     /anticodon=(pos:17803..17805,aa:His,seq:gtg)
     gene            18301..18373
                     /gene="trnM(cat)"
                     /note="copy 3"
     tRNA            18301..18373
                     /gene="trnM(cat)"
                     /product="tRNA-Met"
                     /anticodon=(pos:18335..18337,aa:Met,seq:cat)
     gene            18428..26198
                     /gene="nad2"
     CDS             join(18428..18805,20212..20595,22061..22486,24090..24533,
                     26166..26198)
                     /gene="nad2"
                     /codon_start=1
                     /transl_table=4
                     /product="NADH dehydrogenase subunit 2"
                     /translation="MIILSIILVLLSNAVNIRRDISILFNRIAILILIYCILHDISSL
                     AVVTKGVGLHGGLLLMTNITQIFHIFIFLVSILILQLTSFYPRKVWVSEYSSLKDLLL
                     YKFIYYNTKIINKMGEHFKIIEYPLIILFVITGAVLLMSTNDLVSIFLAIELQSYGLY
                     ILSTIYRNSELSTTGGLIYFLLGGLSSCFILLGTSLLYANSGTTNLDGLYIITSISDL
                     STNLWYTPYYINLSLVIFTIGFLFKVSAAPFHFWSPDVYDAIPTIVTTFVAIIAKISI
                     FILLLQLVYYTNSSFSEMSWTFILLISSLFSLIIGTVVGLTQFRIKRLFAYSTISHVG
                     FILLALGISSVESTQAFIFYLTQYSISNLNAFVILIAIGFSLYCYISENKEHEELMDK
                     NNSPIQLVTQLKGYFYINPFLAISLAITIFSFVGVPPLIGFFGKQMVLSAALDKGLIF
                     LSLIAILTSVIGGVYYLGIVKEMFFSLPEYKINPLLETLTLRGNVVDDNQKIIKQLKF
                     NYKNIAISSPISFVISIITLVILLFLFMNKEWLSMGTILVQILFNN"
     exon            18428..18805
                     /gene="nad2"
                     /number=1
     intron          18806..20211
                     /gene="nad2"
                     /note="group IC2"
     gene            18827..20104
                     /gene="iorf425"
     CDS             18827..20104
                     /gene="iorf425"
                     /note="GO IDs: GO:0004519; GENE3D G3DSA:3.10.28.10;PANTHER
                     PTHR36181,PTHR36181:SF2; PFAM PF00961;
                     SUPERFAMILYSSF55608"
                     /codon_start=1
                     /transl_table=4
                     /product="LAGLIDADG endonuclease"
                     /translation="MFQLLRDKLSNSGEALKLLIPNLVELYRGGWTNYSCMVTSQKIL
                     EKGMGNRGSKSTVFVRKLYTVVKEQRVDGSCNGLVINPLLRCTLRGFERISWYGIPSN
                     QILIKRYYTTNDSNTNIESEISTINKESFKLNPWFITGFTDGDGSFTISTSKKKSGTG
                     WKIHPTFTIGLDIKDLDILIQFKAYFNAGKIYKSKRGIIYYTIGSTKDLLKHVLPHFD
                     KYPLSSLKLKDYLVFKRILLLMQKGEHQSLSGLFKIFSERANLNKGLPKVVEEEYPDL
                     KPAVIPELKIAPTINPDWLAGFITAEASFFISIYPSKDRKVGYAVSLVFSLSQHAKDL
                     DLLKRIADSLECGIVRKHKSREAVELVITKSEDINQKLTPLLSKHTLSGVKLLDFERF
                     KKASILINSKAHLTSEGIKLIKDIKDTMYNRGL"
     exon            20212..20595
                     /gene="nad2"
                     /number=2
     intron          20596..22060
                     /gene="nad2"
                     /note="group IC2"
     gene            20617..21492
                     /gene="iorf291"
     CDS             20617..21492
                     /gene="iorf291"
                     /note="GO IDs: GO:0004519; GENE3D G3DSA:3.10.28.10;PANTHER
                     PTHR36181,PTHR36181:SF2; PFAM PF00961;
                     SUPERFAMILYSSF55608"
                     /codon_start=1
                     /transl_table=4
                     /product="LAGLIDADG endonuclease"
                     /translation="MSTYVGCKLSNSREPLKLLVLSHIWKCMSGWINYSGIVTSQKMS
                     ENKMGNRGSKSVIHETKQSCIIVKEQRVNGSWCGINIPHLRYTLVGFGRSYQVKTLSN
                     QIIQRQFYSSESNLDNSQLRQDPWFISGFSDAEGCFMVLVRKSPKSKLGWQIEANFTI
                     NLHVRDLDLLKLIQSFSFASHYFGVGRIGKERNGCRDFTIGSLDQIITKVIPHFDKYP
                     LKTNKYSDYLLFKQVVMMMQRGEHLTAEGLQKIIGIRASLNRGLTPLLLEAFPNTVAL
                     VRPLLPPLKNVKLDP"
     exon            22061..22486
                     /gene="nad2"
                     /number=3
     intron          22487..24089
                     /gene="nad2"
                     /note="group IC2"
     gene            22520..23770
                     /gene="iorf416"
     CDS             22520..23770
                     /gene="iorf416"
                     /note="GO IDs: GO:0004519; GENE3D G3DSA:3.10.28.10;PANTHER
                     PTHR36181; PFAM PF00961; SUPERFAMILY SSF55608"
                     /codon_start=1
                     /transl_table=4
                     /product="LAGLIDADG endonuclease"
                     /translation="MWPNSGDVLKLLVPSCSRKATSGSINHWCTVTSHKIIERAMDYR
                     GSKSTVRVRKLYTVVKEQRVDGHRCINLMHLRYALMGFERNYQIRILSKQLIMPSLRR
                     SYTSLSVNPNLKSTATGTLNPLFLTGFSDAESNFTVRIFKSNTVKVGWCVQPVFQIEL
                     HKKDLNVLEKISSFLGVGKIYHKEESSIYMVQSLRDIDVIINHFEKYPLLTKKLEDFQ
                     LFSQIVTLIHKKEHLTITGWHKIISLRASMNKGLSTFMKTTFPDIIPATRPSRSDEEL
                     INSKIDPYWMAGFVAGEGCFSIRITKSLTLKTGYQVQLRFNVTQHSIDKVFMNSLVAF
                     WGCGKVFLRFRENKVDFQILKLKDLTDKVIPLFQSISLQGVKSKDFADFCKAVDIMKV
                     KGHLTNEGLDQIRRLKAGMNRGRE"
     exon            24090..24533
                     /gene="nad2"
                     /number=4
     intron          24534..26165
                     /gene="nad2"
                     /note="group IA"
     gene            24732..25784
                     /gene="iorf350"
     CDS             24732..25784
                     /gene="iorf350"
                     /note="GO IDs: GO:0004519; GENE3D G3DSA:3.10.28.10;PANTHER
                     PTHR36181; PFAM PF00961; SUPERFAMILY SSF55608"
                     /codon_start=1
                     /transl_table=4
                     /product="LAGLIDADG endonuclease"
                     /translation="MIMKNYKFNELAVLRINLDKLRFFSTHTVRSRQAVNIEHINNYI
                     SNINNNDDEVVPINPWFVTGFTDAEGSFMIHLEKNKDKWRVRPTFQIKLDIRDLSLLE
                     EIKIYFNNTGSINTSNKECVYKVRSLKDISIIISHFDKYNLITQKKADFELFKLIINK
                     LNSQEHLSYEVGATVLQEIISIRASMNLGLSSSVKEDFPHIIPVIRPLIENMVIPHPE
                     WMAGFVSGEGSFSVYTTSDDKYVSLSFRVSQHNKDKQLLKSFVDFFGCGGFNYHNKGN
                     KAVIFVTRKFEDINDKIIPLFNEYKIKGVKYKDFKDWSLVAKMIESKSHLTTNGYKEI
                     CKIKENMNSYRKSSVN"
     exon            26166..26198
                     /gene="nad2"
                     /number=5
     gene            26199..28056
                     /gene="nad3"
     CDS             join(26199..26288,27733..28056)
                     /gene="nad3"
                     /codon_start=1
                     /transl_table=4
                     /product="NADH dehydrogenase subunit 3"
                     /translation="MSSVTFLFVFVTILTIVFLLLNFILAPHNPYQEKYSIFECGFHS
                     FLGQNRTQFGVKFFIFALVYLLLDLEILVIYPYGISVYENGIYGLIVVLIFIGIITAG
                     FVFELGKNALKIDSRQSNNYFYKSKKFINMFTEHK"
     exon            26199..26288
                     /gene="nad3"
                     /number=1
     intron          26289..27732
                     /gene="nad3"
                     /note="group IC2"
     gene            26298..27560
                     /gene="iorf420"
     CDS             26298..27560
                     /gene="iorf420"
                     /note="GO IDs: GO:0004519; GENE3D G3DSA:3.10.28.10;PANTHER
                     PTHR36181; PFAM PF00961; SUPERFAMILY SSF55608"
                     /codon_start=1
                     /transl_table=4
                     /product="LAGLIDADG endonuclease"
                     /translation="MGKSINWGKLPNSGEPLKLLVLSHIWKCMSGWINYSGIVTSQKM
                     SENKMGDRGSKSVIHETKQSCIIVKEQRVDGSCNAGKSALLKCTLVDFKRSYQIKIPS
                     NPIILTRNFSTLVGELASLEQSSLPPKLDPSYVTGFTDGEGSFILTIIKDNKYKLGWR
                     VACRFVISLHKKDLVLLNSLKNFFNTGSVFLMGKGAAQYRVESLTGLSIIINHFDRYP
                     LNTKKQADYMLFKLAYNLIINKSHLTEKGLSELVSLKAVMNNGLKDELKIAYPNITPV
                     LRPEIPLSLNIDPLWLAGFTDAEGCFSVVVFKSKTSKIGEAVKLSFIITQSVRDEFLI
                     KSLIEYLGCGYTSLDGRGAIDFKVSDFSSLKNIIIPFYDKYYIHGNKSLDFKDFSRVV
                     TLMENKKHLTKQGLDEIKKIRNAMNTNR"
     exon            27733..28056
                     /gene="nad3"
                     /number=2
     gene            28755..30052
                     /gene="atp9"
     CDS             join(28755..28935,30009..30052)
                     /gene="atp9"
                     /codon_start=1
                     /transl_table=4
                     /product="ATP synthase 9"
                     /translation="MVEASKLIGAGLATIGLAGAGVGIGVVFGCLIIGVARNPSLKNQ
                     LFSYSILGFAFSEATALFALMMALLLLYVV"
     exon            28755..28935
                     /gene="atp9"
                     /number=1
     intron          28936..30008
                     /gene="atp9"
                     /note="group IA"
     gene            29152..30000
                     /gene="iorf282"
     CDS             29152..30000
                     /gene="iorf282"
                     /note="GO IDs: GO:0003677,GO:0004519; CDD cd10445;
                     GENE3DG3DSA:1.10.10.10,G3DSA:3.40.1440.10;
                     PFAMPF01541,PF07453,PF07460; PROSITE_PROFILES PS50164;
                     SMARTSM00465,SM00496; SUPERFAMILY SSF64496,SSF82771;
                     TIGRFAMTIGR01453"
                     /codon_start=1
                     /transl_table=4
                     /product="GIY-YIG endonuclease"
                     /translation="MIFKVYMAFYLILKFNFICRKISTKINNTTFNSPSSQNPIKTYY
                     DPLNEREIIRKDNNGKIGVYVWQNKINNKMYVGSGDPLYLRLSDYYQLWYLKHKDNLY
                     IVRSLNKYSMSSFILHIMEYSDSDNVIKCEQKWIDILKPEYNLTPLAGSTKGFKHSLE
                     AKDKMRIAATGRKHTDEVKDLMSKNRQGLNNSFYNKTHTPETIEKLRNIAQNRTHLPV
                     KGLDVEITDIETKITTTYSSVREAASYLNSDIKTLLRREKSQLIKGTNKPYKNKYIIT
                     IIRGNN"
     exon            30009..30052
                     /gene="atp9"
                     /number=2
     gene            30590..37605
                     /gene="cox2"
     CDS             join(30590..30697,32164..32283,33443..33766,35547..35645,
                     37507..37605)
                     /gene="cox2"
                     /codon_start=1
                     /transl_table=4
                     /product="cytochrome c oxidase subunit II"
                     /translation="MKHLFNTFINFDAPMPWGIYFQDSATPQMEGLVELHDNIMYYLV
                     LILFAVGWILFSIMKNFASTKTQISHKYLNHGTLIELIWTITPAVILILIAFPSFKLL
                     YLMDEVNDPSMTILAEGHQWYWSYQYPDFIDSNEEFIEFDSYIVPDSDLEDGGLRMLE
                     VDNRVIVPELTHIRFVITSGDVIHSFACPSLGIKCDAYPGRLNQVSVFINREGVFYGQ
                     CSEICGILHSSMPIVIESVNIDKFVHWLYSV"
     exon            30590..30697
                     /gene="cox2"
                     /number=1
     intron          30698..32163
                     /gene="cox2"
                     /note="group IC2"
     gene            31142..32071
                     /gene="iorf309"
     CDS             31142..32071
                     /gene="iorf309"
                     /note="GO IDs: GO:0004519; GENE3D G3DSA:3.10.28.10;PANTHER
                     PTHR36181,PTHR36181:SF2; PFAM PF00961;
                     SUPERFAMILYSSF55608"
                     /codon_start=1
                     /transl_table=4
                     /product="LAGLIDADG endonuclease"
                     /translation="MDKYMENPSNNKSKLNPHYVTGFSDGESCFHLSIGKNSKYKIGY
                     YVNPGFTIVLHKKDELLLRSIQSFFGGIGNLKVLPNIVQYRVFSLKDLDIILNHFDNY
                     PLITKKHTDFLLFKEALALIKNKEHLTIEGFNKIIALKSSMNLGLPEVLKESFPDILG
                     RKIEPFDLPSVLNPYWVAGFTDGEGCFWIKTLKAVGGAAPNKEGLRSVIGFQISQHSR
                     DLPLMEKFISFFECGRLEQTGSAYSLVVTKLSLINEKIIPFYMAYPILGSKSEDFKDW
                     CRAVQLKNHKAHLTPQGLKEILNIKSSINSSRK"
     exon            32164..32283
                     /gene="cox2"
                     /number=2
     intron          32284..33442
                     /gene="cox2"
                     /note="group IB"
     gene            32290..33168
                     /gene="iorf292"
     CDS             32290..33168
                     /gene="iorf292"
                     /note="GO IDs: GO:0003677,GO:0004519; CDD cd10445;
                     GENE3DG3DSA:1.10.10.10,G3DSA:3.40.1440.10;
                     PFAMPF01541,PF07453,PF07460; PROSITE_PROFILES PS50164;
                     SMARTSM00465,SM00496,SM00497; SUPERFAMILY
                     SSF64496,SSF82771;TIGRFAM TIGR01453"
                     /codon_start=1
                     /transl_table=4
                     /product="GIY-YIG endonuclease"
                     /translation="MPTQKCFKLELAPSIYKFFYNHRSYSTTSSSPISSVKFYEDAFS
                     MRKLIIKDNKDKSGIYKWTNKITKDIYIGQSISLAKRFIRYFNLSYLKNRETLVISRA
                     LIKYGYSNFSLEILEYCDIANLTEREQYYMDKLNPRYNTLKIAGSSSGHKLSEETKTK
                     ISKSLKGVYIQEKSALYGRTHTEETKALMSSNNSNENNPFFGKTHSLETKELMRQKAL
                     GRKHSEETLLKMSTSRGHLVYIHEKCDSEGFKLIGSFVSIRKAAKFLDISANTVRLYI
                     NSGEIFKDRYKFTGER"
     exon            33443..33766
                     /gene="cox2"
                     /number=3
     intron          33767..35546
                     /gene="cox2"
                     /note="no intron type identified"
     gene            34151..35509
                     /gene="iorf452"
     CDS             34151..35509
                     /gene="iorf452"
                     /note="GENE3D G3DSA:1.10.10.10,G3DSA:3.40.1440.10;
                     PFAMPF01541; PROSITE_PROFILES PS50164; SMART
                     SM00465,SM00497;SUPERFAMILY SSF82771"
                     /codon_start=1
                     /transl_table=4
                     /product="GIY-YIG endonuclease"
                     /translation="MGELSNPRLKLPLNCPTLHKLSDNPSMFRGAKLNYYINYFIVGV
                     FFILYMIFFSKAKSFIVYLIFKLAYYNSKYVNYKLTQIISIFLGQYMSYISVAEGDKG
                     RSPAYTGTRAPFNINLSSQVKFYSTTPNKTTFKDSKDITADVLNKLLKNQKVCITEAE
                     LSRLKAIPGVRFDLPLNEQTISAFESLVGKPNTRGIKAGVYIFTHIASGAKYVGSSNS
                     LSRRLDQYFSSKHFNQKNSGLLLPLIKKEGFEAFRLEVMVMPDNIGLEFNTSNNFNFN
                     FSYLFLEQYYLLQDKFNLNTQRIVNFRVDQGKTVYLYSLDGKILYYCGYSLNEIKGVL
                     GIHFVTCTNCIKTGESYLGFFRISTDHLVGSKKTKLSLQELLNLIEMKKKEALEKSSR
                     SKFSKAVVIRKEDEEKTLEFPSITLTVKHLNSIGISADRNQLAKHLDTNKSYKGYIFS
                     KA"
     exon            35547..35645
                     /gene="cox2"
                     /number=4
     intron          35646..37506
                     /gene="cox2"
                     /note="group IC1"
     gene            36088..37455
                     /gene="iorf455"
     CDS             36088..37455
                     /gene="iorf455"
                     /note="GENE3D G3DSA:1.10.10.10,G3DSA:3.40.1440.10;
                     PFAMPF01541; PROSITE_PROFILES PS50164; SMART
                     SM00465,SM00497;SUPERFAMILY SSF82771"
                     /codon_start=1
                     /transl_table=4
                     /product="GIY-YIG endonuclease"
                     /translation="MHGTTSRSVFNNHLLSDKRIGLSTIAALPLTRHFSSIRSLVNNS
                     EALASDHINSGKPTTLSVINKVLLNQNLVVTDSKLKELLKVEGVEIELPISTPKGKEL
                     LAELTGKSKYKGFSGVYMFIHKNTGDKYVGSSNLLRRRMDYYFNGDYPLAGKFLPLLY
                     KEGLEAFKLRIFKLDSNKFSSQDALILEQFYLLDKEFNLNTLRVVNAGSSKGDPVYVY
                     DLTCSILYYHAKSRIELKRVLNIHTETSKKYVDSKLPYLNKFLLLSYPIPTALTSDIS
                     LEELLGIMQDERKDTYKLGTRTSIPVELEIKEGNTFVSEASKGHTLKFDSLTSCMEYL
                     RGLGLIIKRDTLTKYIKIEKVFHNFLCKYSDKTLPKNFDEIGLIIDEYKKLKVDTDSL
                     IINRKNKPILVKGGAKLHMDKEFDSITEAIKHFDNLNIKLDSKTLYLRLKDGKIYKDY
                     YFTYK"
     exon            37507..37605
                     /gene="cox2"
                     /number=5
     gene            38043..38113
                     /gene="trnR(acg)"
     tRNA            38043..38113
                     /gene="trnR(acg)"
                     /product="tRNA-Arg"
                     /anticodon=(pos:38075..38077,aa:Arg,seq:acg)
     gene            38394..38464
                     /gene="trnR(tcg)"
     tRNA            38394..38464
                     /gene="trnR(tcg)"
                     /product="tRNA-Arg"
                     /anticodon=(pos:38426..38428,aa:Arg,seq:tcg)
     gene            38758..38832
                     /gene="trnY(ata)"
     tRNA            38758..38832
                     /gene="trnY(ata)"
                     /product="tRNA-Tyr"
                     /anticodon=(pos:38791..38793,aa:Tyr,seq:ata)
     gene            38906..41163
                     /gene="nad4L"
     CDS             join(38906..39144,41133..41163)
                     /gene="nad4L"
                     /codon_start=1
                     /transl_table=4
                     /product="NADH dehydrogenase 4L"
                     /translation="MSLTLLLFLIGILGFVFNRKNLILMLISIEIMLLSITFLILVSS
                     VNIDDIIGQTYAIYIIVVAGAESAIGLAILVAFYRLRGSIRIEYK"
     exon            38906..39144
                     /gene="nad4L"
                     /number=1
     intron          39145..41132
                     /gene="nad4L"
                     /note="group IC1"
     gene            39170..40201
                     /gene="iorf343"
     CDS             39170..40201
                     /gene="iorf343"
                     /note="GO IDs: GO:0004519; GENE3D G3DSA:3.10.28.10;PANTHER
                     PTHR36181; PFAM PF00961; SUPERFAMILY SSF55608"
                     /codon_start=1
                     /transl_table=4
                     /product="LAGLIDADG endonuclease"
                     /translation="MNRASTSNIQSLNRVSDLRKVNSYPFKVPGTFIRNYSTTRVMSL
                     HPWFVTGFTDAEGCFWIGVRNDPRNKTGWCVQAFFQIALHKKDVALLNNIQSYFGGIG
                     TVAVRGDRCYFIVSSLKQIIKVIIPHFDAHPLITNKLVDYRLWKSIISIMEAKRHLTV
                     EGLNEIIRMKSSLNLGLSDEIQDAFAETLSTNPNQERSWNPAESIPHGMWMAGFTSGE
                     GSFFVNIFKSTHHRVGYQVRLGFEIAQHIRDELTMATFTSFFNCGIISRYSEDMVKYR
                     CTKFSDLNTLIIPFFKEYLPLGNKLLDFEDFGQVALLLENKAHLTEEGLNSIRKIKAV
                     ACLMNSLRK"
     exon            41133..41163
                     /gene="nad4L"
                     /number=2
     gene            41163..44163
                     /gene="nad5"
     CDS             join(41163..41879,42892..44163)
                     /gene="nad5"
                     /codon_start=1
                     /transl_table=4
                     /product="NADH dehydrogenase subunit 5"
                     /translation="MYLSIIILPLLGSIVSGFFGRKVGVTGSRILGCLSIMITTILAI
                     ISFFEVGFNNNPVSINLFKWLDNESFNMVWNFQFDSLTVSMLIPVLIISSLVHFYSIG
                     YMSSDPHNQRFFSYLSLFTFMMIILVTGNNYLVMFVGWEGVGVCSYLLVSFWFTRIAA
                     NQSSLSAFLTNRVGDAFLMIGMFILLWTLGTLDYSTVFSLAPYINENITTIIGICLLI
                     GAMAKSSQVGLHIWLPMAMEGPTPVSALIHAATMVTAGVYLLIRSSPLIEYSAVVLAI
                     CLWLGATTTVFSSLIGLFQQDIKKIIAYSTMSQLGMMVIAIGLSSYNVAIFHLINHAF
                     YKGLLFLGAGAVIHAVVDNQDLRKYGGLISFLPLTYSVILIASLSLVAFPFMTGFYSK
                     DFILESAYGQYHFSSIDVYVIAVIGAIFTTLYSVKVIYLTFLTNPNGPVNYYRNAHES
                     DIFISLPLVVLAIFSIYFGYITRDIFIGLGSGFFVDNSIFIHPVHEIMIDTEFGVPTI
                     FKLIPFILTVSFSALAIIYSEFMPNIISNFKLSNLGYYIYGFFNQRFLVEFFYNKYIV
                     NSVLEIGGQTTKVLDKGSIESIGPYGFGVILTKASKIISSLSNGVVTNYALYILIGIC
                     FYLSIFTFVQVVDDVVNSITIASLVILMLHKDRSLISN"
     exon            41163..41879
                     /gene="nad5"
                     /number=1
     intron          41880..42891
                     /gene="nad5"
                     /note="group IB"
     gene            41880..42788
                     /gene="iorf302"
     CDS             41880..42788
                     /gene="iorf302"
                     /note="GO IDs: GO:0004519; GENE3D G3DSA:3.10.28.10;PANTHER
                     PTHR36181; PFAM PF00961; SUPERFAMILY SSF55608"
                     /codon_start=1
                     /transl_table=4
                     /product="LAGLIDADG endonuclease"
                     /translation="MVTGALLKFHYMRGHPLTLKSTSYFVAIGKIFNVGQSAGNLYNI
                     QGSSETIRETIKIDNTFKWWLIGFAEGDGYFGVDKKGYLTFKVTQSTTDCQVLFFIKK
                     SLGFGSVSLQSKSSKTHQYRVRDKNNLIKIINIFNGNLITKAKIAQFKLFLEAFNNKY
                     NTDITFIECNKKVTLDNAWLSGFTDGEGCFTASAYLSKATNKHIVTVRYVISQKNDIE
                     FSQYLAELINGYITYIKSYDGYNTVVNHSKLNIILNYIKSYPLKTKKHVSYLRWLKVY
                     ELVKDKHHHNPEGIEIIKSLIKLINK"
     exon            42892..44163
                     /gene="nad5"
                     /number=2
     gene            45683..46060
                     /gene="orf125"
     CDS             45683..46060
                     /gene="orf125"
                     /codon_start=1
                     /transl_table=4
                     /product="hypothetical protein"
                     /translation="MKLFFCNSNVSSKLGFKPSFSRFFSGFTSKELIVNSDINNVLLY
                     DGNNFKAVLFLPSLVAFLNLIEAMKTDSINNNLSLILEFKDFYLSLTNILKQLEPGKY
                     SFGGTPLLLSKIFRWLLFNWMLY"
     gene            47733..57634
                     /gene="cob"
     CDS             join(47733..48010,50237..50351,52597..52693,53961..53976,
                     55038..55310,57241..57634)
                     /gene="cob"
                     /codon_start=1
                     /transl_table=4
                     /product="cytochrome b"
                     /translation="MRILKNHPLLKLANGYLIDASQPSNISYLWNFGSLLLLCLVIQI
                     VTGVTLAMHYNPSVLEAFNSVEHIMRDVNNGWLVRYLHSNTASAFFFLVYLHIGRGIY
                     YASYRAPRTLTWVIGTIILIVMIVTGFLGYVLPYGQMSLWGATVITNLISAVPWIGQD
                     IVEFIWGGFSVNNATLNRFFALHFVLPFILAALVLMHMIALHDTAGSSNPLGVPVYYD
                     RMPMAPYFLFKDLITIFIFIFVLGIFVFFMPNVLGDSDNYIMANPMQTPPAIVPEWYL
                     LPFYAILRSIPNKLLGVIAMLAAILIILILPKADLGLTKGLQFRPLSKAAFYVFLVNF
                     LILMQIGAKHVESPFIEIGQLSTALYFSHFLFILPAVSILENTLVDLELQNNAKNI"
     exon            47733..48010
                     /gene="cob"
                     /number=1
     intron          48011..50236
                     /gene="cob"
                     /note="group IC1"
     gene            48012..49478
                     /gene="iorf488"
     CDS             48012..49478
                     /gene="iorf488"
                     /note="GO IDs: GO:0004519; COILS Coil;
                     GENE3DG3DSA:3.10.28.10; PANTHER PTHR36181; PFAM PF00961;
                     SMARTSM00497; SUPERFAMILY SSF55608"
                     /codon_start=1
                     /transl_table=4
                     /product="LAGLIDADG endonuclease"
                     /translation="MICVDFVYFFLCNPLFTSNKPCIKYLATKDARLKSSKAQLPLFA
                     LRKYSRALSSKSGIHNIVTSSHSKIGDIACETAPTHKPENLAFLSDEEFGEWFRGFVD
                     AEGCFSIQTVKNHFKFIFTFCLHIDETPLIKYIIQRLGVGAFSLRESSVNFTVSSKDA
                     LLVIFGVLDKRPLNTSKNLNYLAFRQAYDLYFYRESVNISSELSQEIVTLKDKMNKKR
                     VEFKQSTDHKIHITPYWLLGFVEGEGYFSTNKTDYSLKFGIGQTSQEIIVLEAIQKYF
                     LALPTAKNYVERNNTNLVSLATYNQAKGRDYKAMAQLVITQRYFISNVIIPFFDKLTW
                     LSKKFKDYVDWKLILDLINHGWHFTEEGKKLISLITQGMNNYRLSNNTTSEEDTSRAD
                     VKERALKLLSSPSNFEVQANGKILIKSLGTYLKGRGNVGVNVLNTKGEIVFKFNSIKD
                     CALFFNVHTRTINRRLDKGSLVEHDNQNLVFQRDVRLP"
     exon            50237..50351
                     /gene="cob"
                     /number=2
     intron          50352..52596
                     /gene="cob"
                     /note="group ID"
     gene            50361..51230
                     /gene="iorf289"
     CDS             50361..51230
                     /gene="iorf289"
                     /note="GO IDs: GO:0003677,GO:0004519; CDD cd10445;
                     GENE3DG3DSA:1.10.10.10,G3DSA:3.40.1440.10;
                     PFAMPF01541,PF07453,PF07460; PROSITE_PROFILES PS50164;
                     SMARTSM00465,SM00497; SUPERFAMILY SSF64496,SSF82771;
                     TIGRFAMTIGR01453"
                     /codon_start=1
                     /transl_table=4
                     /product="GIY-YIG endonuclease"
                     /translation="MAQNDYNNNKITTTTTFNDKRYYSTSRNNKEETSFPRINKFLLA
                     KNLNPVFIYHNLNEDSVRKNIAKETKGLSGIYMILNKETLSYYIGSASTDRINSRFSK
                     HLIYLNGSKIVKNSVNKYGLHNFVFIVLELFPEIVNQENNKKLLDLEDFYLKSLLPDY
                     NILTEAGSSFGYKHTEVNRIKMKANYSEKGREEIGSLNRGKTLSSETIETMRQSALNR
                     KPLDYTEQGVLNMKKNSKPIIVKELNNTVYGEFNSIVEAAEALNCSTKTIQRTLKSPS
                     KRLKRRWIVDYVK"
     gene            51755..52438
                     /gene="iorf227"
     CDS             51755..52438
                     /gene="iorf227"
                     /codon_start=1
                     /transl_table=4
                     /product="hypothetical protein"
                     /translation="MMIEFYDLIINMGYTPGIETLRNTTFSGQDLKSAFCEALSSHNY
                     NLRQAKKLVLDLCFNRDTVRLNFLLGYRDEGVMNYILEIANKHREFYPLTRKLINQYL
                     YNLTEDIAYSYIEFYQDNVVRYLFLPDEADKFIAMVRESPILKHIYYVDAGSKVRSPG
                     FGVAKSNLLLQSEVFKYETAEMFSKIRNLGRADIGQMDMIEIPYEGNVMRAIRKDEAW
                     RVLKAANFL"
     exon            52597..52693
                     /gene="cob"
                     /number=3
     intron          52694..53960
                     /gene="cob"
                     /note="group IA"
     gene            52705..53643
                     /gene="iorf312"
     CDS             52705..53643
                     /gene="iorf312"
                     /note="GO IDs: GO:0004519; GENE3D G3DSA:3.10.28.10;PANTHER
                     PTHR36181; PFAM PF00961; SUPERFAMILY SSF55608"
                     /codon_start=1
                     /transl_table=4
                     /product="LAGLIDADG endonuclease"
                     /translation="MINLCLGIITLFLMYGAMRTYLLYLKVYTKETSLPTIGTIHKNA
                     LKKSNKTLRLDKQEYISIPSSFLAFLAGLIDGDGYIQISKTPKGFITMKLVISLHLED
                     ISTLEYIHSVLKLGKINIYKDLKSPTCKLVINKTDLQEVLFPLFIYNNIFFLTNTRID
                     QFNLAMYILRNDIKLQSEISEVKNVPFVFEIPKSPVDYTLLPFFKNWIVGFTCSEGSF
                     FIKKNNDGCFQLKQRIHSDLFEAFKLIFSTNRKIDSTNNYNQFGVSSKSDVQKVINYF
                     SFSGLHPLVGLKYIQYEKWLNNLRASSRYSKLNYPK"
     exon            53961..53976
                     /gene="cob"
                     /number=4
     intron          53977..55037
                     /gene="cob"
                     /note="group IB"
     gene            54008..54937
                     /gene="iorf309"
     CDS             54008..54937
                     /gene="iorf309"
                     /note="GO IDs: GO:0004519; GENE3D G3DSA:3.10.28.10;PANTHER
                     PTHR36181,PTHR36181:SF2; PFAM PF00961;
                     SUPERFAMILYSSF55608"
                     /codon_start=1
                     /transl_table=4
                     /product="LAGLIDADG endonuclease"
                     /translation="MLKILLNAGTSPILGFAYDLFLLFLTIICVKIAMTWRQSAGVRS
                     IHTSEASQRLHAEDLTYAYLVGLFEGDGFFSITKKGKYLTYELGIELSIKDVQLIYKI
                     KALLGIGVVSFRKRNEVEMVSLRIRDKKHLKNFILPIFDKYPMFSNKQYDYLRFRSAL
                     LSGIIYSEDLPEYTRSNVPLNSVESILDKSYFSAWLVGFIEAEGCFSIYKLKKDNDYL
                     VASFDIAQKDGDILIKAISKYLSFTTTVYLDKYDCSRLKVTSVRSIENTINFLDRAPV
                     KLMGNKRLQYLLWIKQLRTISRYAEKIKIPSIY"
     exon            55038..55310
                     /gene="cob"
                     /number=5
     intron          55311..57240
                     /gene="cob"
                     /note="group IC1"
     gene            55684..57102
                     /gene="iorf472"
     CDS             55684..57102
                     /gene="iorf472"
                     /note="GO IDs: GO:0004519; GENE3D
                     G3DSA:3.10.28.10;SUPERFAMILY SSF55608"
                     /codon_start=1
                     /transl_table=4
                     /product="homing endonuclease"
                     /translation="MVRRNCYLITFYTFLKTESYISSFYQNNSLLTESADSLKPARVG
                     KVGNKEMTLYEVKSLFQTIKNSDPSYEGSEKEFGLLANGFWQAEGYIGGIFRSELNFY
                     PICSATQLFSEESAKFFIRLDKALCNKGTFSITLNSFGKFVIAYRLSGWDTFFSVFVP
                     YFYMQYGEKYRAILKLKKIYELKDYIKHHSSDDKAKVLLVSLVYSLTAHSPRYKVSLE
                     EKLISLNLDQGLLKELPLYKENDVKPSFLFILGFFLGDGTLHLKLEWKDKNSTVVIVP
                     LFNIIQSNVESNKYIMERMTSCLNALNIKANLDKGTNTFTLTVKGIDNVFNSLFPLLK
                     KYSHFLYGKRDSFNLLVWVEGLIRSGGHHTYFGLKALVYRIYHSTNERITDKEVWMSR
                     LEDWLKAVSARRECGEYYISPIYTSNKQIIGWQVRFPSTLKLPKSNKAFMSSTCGGQD
                     KALAIAVQYRDKILSDWINLNF"
     exon            57241..57634
                     /gene="cob"
                     /number=6
     gene            57905..57975
                     /gene="trnC(gca)"
     tRNA            57905..57975
                     /gene="trnC(gca)"
                     /product="tRNA-Cys"
                     /anticodon=(pos:57938..57940,aa:Cys,seq:gca)
     gene            59625..78110
                     /gene="cox1"
     CDS             join(59625..59842,61129..61302,62604..62832,64027..64120,
                     65496..65506,66509..66519,67629..67718,68976..69021,
                     70203..70235,71242..71398,73748..73815,75014..75150,
                     76193..76211,77805..78110)
                     /gene="cox1"
                     /codon_start=1
                     /transl_table=4
                     /product="cytochrome c oxidase subunit I"
                     /translation="MSMGMERWFNSTNAKDIGTLYLIFALFSGLLGTAFSVLIRLELS
                     GPGVQYISNNQLYNSVITAHAILMIFFMVMPALIGGFGNFLMPLMVGGPDMAFPRLNN
                     ISFWLLPPSLLLLIFSACIEGGVGTGWTLYPPLSGLQSHSGPSVDLAIFTLHLTGVSS
                     LLGSINFITTIVNMRTPGIRLHKLALFGWAVVITAVLLLLSLPVLAGGITMVLTDRNF
                     NTSFFEVAGGGDPILFQHLFWFFGHPEVYILIVPAFGIISTTISTNSNKPIFGYIGMV
                     YAMMSIGILGFIVWSHHMYTVGLDVDTRAYFTAATLIIAVPTGIKIFSWLATCYGGSI
                     KMTPSMLFSLGFVFMFTIGGLSGVVLANASLDIAFHDTYYVVAHFHYVLSMGAVFAMF
                     AGWYFWIPKILGLNYNLNLAKVQFWLLFIGVNLTFFPQHFLGLQGMPRRISDYPDAFA
                     GWNLISSIGSIVSVIAAWLFLYIVYSQLVEGKVASRNPWLTPGFYTDVLQANLNRSYT
                     SLEWGLSSPPKPHAFVSLPLQS"
     exon            59625..59842
                     /gene="cox1"
                     /number=1
     intron          59843..61128
                     /gene="cox1"
                     /note="group I(derived)"
     gene            59892..60851
                     /gene="iorf319"
     CDS             59892..60851
                     /gene="iorf319"
                     /note="CDD cd10445;
                     GENE3DG3DSA:1.10.10.10,G3DSA:3.40.1440.10; PFAM
                     PF01541,PF07453;PROSITE_PROFILES PS50164; SMART
                     SM00465,SM00497;SUPERFAMILY SSF82771"
                     /codon_start=1
                     /transl_table=4
                     /product="GIY-YIG endonuclease"
                     /translation="MFFSKKKITEVALNNNQNNTITITNSNNNNSNKNNDEDKIPLYT
                     KVYIENPFNNRNLILKVSKNQKGVYVWESNDHAYVGHSINLYNRISSYFMPSILQTKA
                     RRVLRYFNKHGFQDTNLTIYIMDENSSLDDVVSLEQHFIDTLKPSLNVDLVASSSGYH
                     EPMGQEIRDRLRKQRGTPVYIYNVEDFTLLYIFESKQHMYDSISIHHKTLNNCLDAGT
                     VYLDTLFLSLDLIEESENTNLLTLEGIKELVNEKRALYTVKHPASISILAEFKDDSSK
                     NLEFSSLTSLANHLKGDRVTIRQYLKGVKSGYYRGKWKFTYKD"
     exon            61129..61302
                     /gene="cox1"
                     /number=2
     intron          61303..62603
                     /gene="cox1"
                     /note="group IB(3')"
     gene            61304..62440
                     /gene="iorf378"
     CDS             61304..62440
                     /gene="iorf378"
                     /note="GO IDs: GO:0004519; GENE3D G3DSA:3.10.28.10;PANTHER
                     PTHR36181,PTHR36181:SF2; PFAM PF00961;
                     SUPERFAMILYSSF55608"
                     /codon_start=1
                     /transl_table=4
                     /product="LAGLIDADG endonuclease"
                     /translation="MKDKVLLFGNLEAIKLYSMRETLEVYIAYTIIYSLLILVVIMLI
                     VFLGFLIKNLSTRQYAWELTKLMFRTHQRLNVEHPNENNNLFDHSKSINRFKYYENKD
                     NFHQWLVGFTDGDGSFSIVRVAERKWTLFFKLTQSTYNLRAIHFIKNQLGVGSIYVDS
                     DCNKADFRIRDRKTIGATILPIFDKYPLLTSKYFSYLKFKKAYEILENPNLSTQDKDN
                     LLLALQKEQMPLDYISPAWKTVNYEVNDTNKAKSVMSKYWLIGFTEAEGSFYLVNKAS
                     TRIVHAFEITQKLDFIVLKAIAHILGISVSRKKLRASRHTVVTTNSRAISNIIDYYSK
                     TMKGIKAVEFRIWARSYVKYKGNYEKLNSIRENIRVFRQIRLRS"
     exon            62604..62832
                     /gene="cox1"
                     /number=3
     intron          62833..64026
                     /gene="cox1"
                     /note="group IB"
     gene            62836..63912
                     /gene="iorf358"
     CDS             62836..63912
                     /gene="iorf358"
                     /note="GO IDs: GO:0004519; GENE3D G3DSA:3.10.28.10;PANTHER
                     PTHR36181,PTHR36181:SF1; PFAM PF00961;
                     SUPERFAMILYSSF55608"
                     /codon_start=1
                     /transl_table=4
                     /product="LAGLIDADG endonuclease"
                     /translation="MLPVLNLANCWKQIYLFIISLLAGCLFYYKLLSIFRDYSPKFVC
                     FKSYLNIDRKFFSVKRKIPSWGTPTNNGEFDPKFSSYLAGIIEGDGTIIVPKRERSLK
                     GDLYYPSIQIVFDSRDFPLALMLQSKLNHGSISKKKGSSAYVLTINKLEGIFLIANVI
                     NGYMRTPKIYALHRLIDWLNLRFDFNITKKNKDISDINSNSWLAGFIDADGHFSVRTT
                     LVTEQASPTKYPKIECKFELSQRQNDHNYENNLEYLSLIADFLSSTVKETRMNRPNPE
                     YRVRTTNVDSNFILVQYLEQYPLFSSKYLNYKDWIKVLSYFKAKSHTKSESIKAIVEI
                     KAQMNNKRTEFNWDHLNNLYNLYK"
     exon            64027..64120
                     /gene="cox1"
                     /number=4
     intron          64121..65495
                     /gene="cox1"
                     /note="group ID"
     gene            64129..65046
                     /gene="iorf305"
     CDS             64129..65046
                     /gene="iorf305"
                     /note="GO IDs: GO:0004519; GENE3D G3DSA:3.10.28.10;PANTHER
                     PTHR36181; PFAM PF00961; SUPERFAMILY SSF55608"
                     /codon_start=1
                     /transl_table=4
                     /product="LAGLIDADG endonuclease"
                     /translation="MLINYYILAIIPIIKIAKKSSFLFKLNYSTSSTSNFCLESFYSK
                     YNEHLPGNTSPSKKFLTWFIGFTEGEGSFIVNNRGDLCFVITQSNLDIYVLEYIKEIL
                     GFGKVIPQSKTTSRYVTQNKKEIELLVHLFNGNLILPRRKEKFEEFVKGFNTWVTKGR
                     IQLNTVEIKHTYILPSLYNNWLSGFTDGEGCFTCSINKDKGFSFNFNISQKWEQDVKI
                     LEHLCSLFNAGKVSKHSSDNAYEYRIGGLENCRNVFTYFNNYNLITKKSASYVAWKEV
                     HGDLLNKNHLDPIKRVELKEKAKLINKFN"
     exon            65496..65506
                     /gene="cox1"
                     /number=5
     intron          65507..66508
                     /gene="cox1"
                     /note="group IB"
     gene            65531..66448
                     /gene="iorf305"
     CDS             65531..66448
                     /gene="iorf305"
                     /note="GO IDs: GO:0004519; GENE3D G3DSA:3.10.28.10;PANTHER
                     PTHR37520; PFAM PF00961; SUPERFAMILY SSF55608"
                     /codon_start=1
                     /transl_table=4
                     /product="LAGLIDADG endonuclease"
                     /translation="MSQQTISEEFVLYLLGTMHISCTLLYTVIVKILKIYDNSQVTNA
                     LSTLVGTSEAIRLLNIKSIHNLSKSPNSLRFKQWLAGLIDGDGCFSLSKKGYASLEIT
                     MDIRDECALQAVKNVYGGSIKLRSGVSALRYRLHSKEGFLNLINDVNGHIRNPNRLIQ
                     LNYICVKYDIVLKYPEKLTRDNGWLSGFFDADGSITIKSTDGQLSISAGQKTSELLTP
                     LVEQFGGYVYIDRGGNGSFKWYVTKKEDVLNLIEYFKKYPSRSAKNNRLHLVPKIYEL
                     KSMKAHTAPSGSLLAKSWETLMAKWKNYG"
     exon            66509..66519
                     /gene="cox1"
                     /number=6
     intron          66520..67628
                     /gene="cox1"
                     /note="group IB"
     gene            66524..67495
                     /gene="iorf323"
     CDS             66524..67495
                     /gene="iorf323"
                     /note="GO IDs: GO:0004519; GENE3D G3DSA:3.10.28.10;PANTHER
                     PTHR36181,PTHR36181:SF1; PFAM PF00961;
                     SUPERFAMILYSSF55608"
                     /codon_start=1
                     /transl_table=4
                     /product="LAGLIDADG endonuclease"
                     /translation="MISLIMLLYAGNTSISSFKYSPFKDIVKKLKQWSQSAGNTFKVN
                     LKSGTSETICDNTETIKNISIHVATHLKPLNDEQFGHYLAGLIDGDGHFSSEATKQQL
                     VIVFSSPDVKLAYYIKEVIGFGNVKKVKDKNAYLYIISNKEGLFRVINLINGKLRTLN
                     KFNQVLNNILAYPTYAKENLEFKINDSNNLYNHWIAGFSDADASFQIKIITRDDKPRP
                     EIRLNYQVVRSAKKDNPILLLLKEFFGGNIGYRSSQGTYYYGSTSFGSAKKVINYFDH
                     FHLQSSKHINYLKWRKAYLLIQKKDHLTEKGLDKIRKFKISMNRNSV"
     exon            67629..67718
                     /gene="cox1"
                     /number=7
     intron          67719..68975
                     /gene="cox1"
                     /note="group IB"
     gene            67732..68952
                     /gene="iorf406"
     CDS             67732..68952
                     /gene="iorf406"
                     /note="GO IDs: GO:0004519; GENE3D G3DSA:3.10.28.10;PANTHER
                     PTHR36181,PTHR36181:SF2; PFAM PF00961;
                     SUPERFAMILYSSF55608"
                     /codon_start=1
                     /transl_table=4
                     /product="LAGLIDADG endonuclease"
                     /translation="MINNYVKPLYMLGTSNILNTRNNKYFSENFKDITMSNQQVNKFI
                     LFIKEITLFIYFIFYNLRDYTRGIFQSERLRYSPIFYKSTRRSFNNAVPVNKVFKRNY
                     SIDNRLHKLDPNWVTGFVDAEGCFSTIIEVSEDLKRKVRVSFEINLHEKDEQILVSIK
                     SFFGVGQVYNRSDKKISIYRVTNVNYIKDNIIPHFIEYPLMSKKALDFLLWSKVIEII
                     LNKEHLSEEGFLKVLSYYAYINTGVSKKVQKYYPNIIPADKPDTFLPETLHPQWVSGF
                     VAGDGGFSIYIRSAKDYVISEKVSCRFHIAQHIRDLELMKLFIKFFDCGSVGVRSNKA
                     TPRCDFYVQDFFLIVEKILPHFDTYPLLNLKQQDYLCFKECVSIIKSKTHLTREGLNK
                     IKSLNLEMNSNRLK"
     exon            68976..69021
                     /gene="cox1"
                     /number=8
     intron          69022..70202
                     /gene="cox1"
                     /note="group IB"
     gene            69028..70080
                     /gene="iorf350"
     CDS             69028..70080
                     /gene="iorf350"
                     /note="GO IDs: GO:0004519; GENE3D G3DSA:3.10.28.10;PANTHER
                     PTHR36181; PFAM PF00961; SUPERFAMILY SSF55608"
                     /codon_start=1
                     /transl_table=4
                     /product="LAGLIDADG endonuclease"
                     /translation="MASPYSDIGSTINFAICWNSLVLISTLYGKNLISYTQSADNLSL
                     YSLKDNKQSVSETTRETSFKFSAFHIYYNTLFKNKDPLSDEWLTWFIGFAEGDGAIQT
                     YDEGKRVRFVLTQKESDILHKIQFKFNIGVVKHFPQGKSGKNNDFYRWMVDNPSHILL
                     LALLFNGNIAQSHRIKQLALWVNALNNRFGSETIKLNNTPVPVTLQDGWLSGFTDAEG
                     CFNVSITANSRYTLGHVIKMRYILDQKDGVILNKVYELFGFGKVTLRSGTKDVYRYTA
                     TGFKALHDVIVYFKLFPLQTKKAFSFEKWLIVHNQVYNKLHLTDEGLSQVRTLQKQIN
                     LNNSTTNKVGAALEKK"
     exon            70203..70235
                     /gene="cox1"
                     /number=9
     intron          70236..71241
                     /gene="cox1"
                     /note="group IB"
     gene            70242..71198
                     /gene="iorf318"
     CDS             70242..71198
                     /gene="iorf318"
                     /note="GO IDs: GO:0004519; GENE3D G3DSA:3.10.28.10;PANTHER
                     PTHR36181,PTHR36181:SF1; PFAM PF00961;
                     SUPERFAMILYSSF55608"
                     /codon_start=1
                     /transl_table=4
                     /product="LAGLIDADG endonuclease"
                     /translation="MFTVKILLYAGNSWLSSPLVFIALGTIYLYLTRQSAGNFFCFST
                     MAKAATKNTYNKWFELPKISEHVPIHNSNLNDEELGYFLAGLIEGDGWFGKKELHIVF
                     SENDSSLAYLIKKRIGHGNIYKIKDKKAVRYICKNKEGLSIILSLINGKFVSNYKYEQ
                     LIKHNYSEDFNINILPPLMSLSLDNYWLAGFTQADGCFHISVVKSKTHKAGYSIRLEF
                     SLKQNDVLPLRLLYNELEMGNLSQYHTGVWCYKSTGYKTAAHLINYFDKYNIFAGKYV
                     DYIKFRKVYIMITEGKHLEEKGIKKIKSISSKGSSETSTQEI"
     exon            71242..71398
                     /gene="cox1"
                     /number=10
     intron          71399..73747
                     /gene="cox1"
                     /note="group IB"
     gene            71401..72723
                     /gene="iorf440"
     CDS             71401..72723
                     /gene="iorf440"
                     /note="GO IDs: GO:0003677,GO:0004519; CDD cd10445;
                     GENE3DG3DSA:1.10.10.10,G3DSA:3.40.1440.10;
                     PFAMPF01541,PF07453,PF07460; PROSITE_PROFILES PS50164;
                     SMARTSM00465,SM00496,SM00497; SUPERFAMILY
                     SSF64496,SSF82771;TIGRFAM TIGR01453"
                     /codon_start=1
                     /transl_table=4
                     /product="GIY-YIG endonuclease"
                     /translation="MKNHLALPLKIAICWELLTIILLELYSVTMYNFEQSAGNLRVFN
                     ALVGPLETTRDPRNIFTRRYSPWNKNALIGSASSFSNNSFNSKTIYSLRNHYSTSSKE
                     DNTKNFVALAVFPPKAGYTSLVAPLKIYSQFKEDRSSILKEQKDKSGIYCLINNINGH
                     SYIGSSINLASRMKNYLNNTFLKSRQNANMPIVKALLKYGQSNFTLLIVEYVEPQVLT
                     VRETYFITSILPYYNVLKQGYSSLGYKHTEETKQLLSELASNRVHSDTTKGLIAKALT
                     GENNPFYNKSHSMESKVRMIEAKSAYPVYIYDSFKNLLVIFPSVSSLAHLIKSNHSTI
                     VEAIREQTIFRGEWYFTNIPYNISDNPLISNWTHKECKELILDINNMSHIRKGIFVYD
                     TNKNFIRKYEGVTDAQRDLNISHSTIKKYAKIGGCYNGYIFSYERLND"
     gene            72751..73635
                     /gene="iorf294"
     CDS             72751..73635
                     /gene="iorf294"
                     /note="GO IDs: GO:0004519; CDD cd10445;
                     GENE3DG3DSA:3.40.1440.10; PFAM PF01541;
                     PROSITE_PROFILESPS50164; SMART SM00465; SUPERFAMILY
                     SSF82771; TIGRFAMTIGR01453"
                     /codon_start=1
                     /transl_table=4
                     /product="GIY-YIG endonuclease"
                     /translation="MDPLGDHWPNETTVSGILLFLVSFILLNKNILNALDRLRASPTN
                     KALKIYENFYKDRKDLYKEFKEDKTGYIYMIVNKLNGKCYVGSSRSIKTRLYNYFNLA
                     LAAAQKGRPISSAIIKYGLVNFAFIVLEKVDLNVHNLEERETFWIQLIKPEYNAVKEA
                     ARNIGVPHLQYTKLRISKSRSSASVYIYDEFKTLLVIVPSLRSLAVQLGSSSISIALK
                     RAMADKSLFRSSWYISNQLFNENDKPLMEVDSIEYMSLIEKMKSQKHIRKAIFVFKDG
                     EFHPSAKNMMEYWLQQKL"
     exon            73748..73815
                     /gene="cox1"
                     /number=11
     intron          73816..75013
                     /gene="cox1"
                     /note="group IB"
     gene            73819..74958
                     /gene="iorf379"
     CDS             73819..74958
                     /gene="iorf379"
                     /note="GO IDs: GO:0004519; GENE3D G3DSA:3.10.28.10;PANTHER
                     PTHR37520; PFAM PF00961; SUPERFAMILY SSF55608"
                     /codon_start=1
                     /transl_table=4
                     /product="LAGLIDADG endonuclease"
                     /translation="MGLNGISSFKCYFATDYMLETVLFAYCLLFIYTAYLYKLDVSKN
                     IFLLNSQNNNIAISSELMNTQSAENWKGFSETIRQLPDTEDYKFWNWFAGIIDGDGNF
                     DIRTNSTNKQRVLKQIRIKLHNRDIRILTHIQNYLHIGRIRADKNKPYSIYIVSTKEE
                     MKYILEHINGLIRLKVPGFKEACALYNLDYIEADYNIKLYDPYYAGLIDTDGSIVFNY
                     AGNRIECNLEFEYNEYSSKLNFDNTLLNSKPTIIKRKRSNSLSQRDQRASLEKEFSSI
                     TFKFQNVNNMLFIYDYFMHNRLYSDIKFYRVSKIKPFIEIRGYKTSPKGSIEHKIYSD
                     FMINWIKYNNPLWYKVPFVTKHLGVSPSPSISLRDQEDEQAPENK"
     exon            75014..75150
                     /gene="cox1"
                     /number=12
     intron          75151..76192
                     /gene="cox1"
                     /note="group IB"
     gene            75176..75985
                     /gene="iorf269"
     CDS             75176..75985
                     /gene="iorf269"
                     /note="GO IDs: GO:0004519; CDD cd10445;
                     GENE3DG3DSA:3.40.1440.10; PFAM PF01541;
                     PROSITE_PROFILESPS50164; SMART SM00465; SUPERFAMILY
                     SSF64496,SSF82771;TIGRFAM TIGR01453"
                     /codon_start=1
                     /transl_table=4
                     /product="GIY-YIG endonuclease"
                     /translation="MKDRLHRWFSTKRRNSQFDPKEFELFFENVNKEKRNIYKELRKK
                     SGVYLFINNITNDLYIGSSTNLTSRMVSYYYYTNSQKPSKLVIIRAMKKYGLDNFSLA
                     IIELCEKDLCLILEQKWIDHYTPKYNVLTVVFPEGIGNSLVACAHKHSIDTITKLKEK
                     LSKENHPKFGSVTSTETKKAISDSIKYFYTENSHPSKGLKGSLAPQYGIGGKFVYCYN
                     RQGEELIFPSINGARQHFKVRWTLVKNNMDKNEWITLNGEDWLIQSIPKQN"
     exon            76193..76211
                     /gene="cox1"
                     /number=13
     intron          76212..77804
                     /gene="cox1"
                     /note="group IB(5')"
     gene            76539..77777
                     /gene="iorf412"
     CDS             76539..77777
                     /gene="iorf412"
                     /note="GENE3D G3DSA:1.10.10.10,G3DSA:3.40.1440.10;
                     PFAMPF01541; PROSITE_PROFILES PS50164; SMART
                     SM00465,SM00497;SUPERFAMILY SSF82771"
                     /codon_start=1
                     /transl_table=4
                     /product="GIY-YIG endonuclease"
                     /translation="MSIILSWLDLPKSISSSSYNLSPKIQRLSLSNRFYSTSSVDKNI
                     LDVDNLDQIESIKFDSLEQGCEEIKFKYLGVSGVYKLINKNDPNLFYIGSSNNLSRRM
                     EEYNKLTKGLRKPHSSSELEISKTSALNWKLEFLYITTPQTSLVYEQYAILKFKPTIN
                     SNLSVIPRINPQWGNNLNNAIATIEKLLSLFTEGSEGYNRINVFLKTFKLANGLDYTP
                     EDADNKYYCFLVFVYNITSPHGRPVVYSSINRALKGLQISHSTLLNYINNKYLFNSNL
                     VLSFESLVEEDFAEYQERPTGDSQLRKHIVVYNQDNERVAEFKSGREMARYFQIDGKV
                     ARLAIAKGEYLDFLLVSKDVSFRQTIYVFDSDTKEILAKFLGVSKALKYAKVNFYTLK
                     SLIEKGNSYNGKIYSYKDKI"
     exon            77805..78110
                     /gene="cox1"
                     /number=14
     gene            78532..78602
                     /gene="trnR(tct)"
     tRNA            78532..78602
                     /gene="trnR(tct)"
                     /product="tRNA-Arg"
                     /anticodon=(pos:78564..78566,aa:Arg,seq:tct)
     gene            79206..79670
                     /gene="orf154"
     CDS             79206..79670
                     /gene="orf154"
                     /codon_start=1
                     /transl_table=4
                     /product="hypothetical protein"
                     /translation="MKAKALKLINLLTYKDIDIPRPHVFVNLPLKSTVSPVELTDITL
                     KINELLPQLSDFISQFHSIILTNNINVITDAGGNMSLDVPGTMSDTDADKFSRRISII
                     DRLITTRGQEINDLLQKGLEIEGKLKKENVNYTSQILDKVNEFKRLNASYKH"
     gene            80467..83028
                     /gene="nad1"
     CDS             join(80467..80611,80918..81408,82555..83028)
                     /gene="nad1"
                     /codon_start=1
                     /transl_table=4
                     /product="NADH dehydrogenase subunit 1"
                     /translation="MNYSPTIISIIENIILMLPALLVVAYVTVAERKTMASMQRRLGP
                     NAVGYYGLLQAFADALKLILKEYVAPTQANLILFFLGPIVTLIFALLGYAVIPYGPGL
                     SLGDMELGILYMLAVSGLATYGILLAGWSANSKYAFLGSLRSTAQLISYELVLSSVLL
                     IIIMITNSLNLNINVQFQKIVWLALPLFCILIIFFIGSVAETNRAPFDLAEAESELVS
                     GFMTEHAAVIFVFFFLAEYASIVLMCIFTSILFLGGYLLEFDIVYWFDLLNYIYAYIF
                     DINWITSLEYFKLRGILTSSSVDGFLHSITLGIKSSIMVFIFIWVRASFPRIRFDQLM
                     SFCWTVLLPILFAFIILIPCLLYIFGITVVNVNMF"
     exon            80467..80611
                     /gene="nad1"
                     /number=1
     intron          80612..80917
                     /gene="nad1"
                     /note="group I(derived)"
     exon            80918..81408
                     /gene="nad1"
                     /number=2
     intron          81409..82554
                     /gene="nad1"
                     /note="group IB"
     gene            81546..82538
                     /gene="iorf330"
     CDS             81546..82538
                     /gene="iorf330"
                     /note="GO IDs: GO:0003677,GO:0004519;
                     GENE3DG3DSA:3.40.1440.10; PFAM
                     PF01541,PF07453,PF07460;PROSITE_PROFILES PS50164; SMART
                     SM00465,SM00496,SM00497;SUPERFAMILY SSF64496,SSF82771;
                     TIGRFAM TIGR01453"
                     /codon_start=1
                     /transl_table=4
                     /product="GIY-YIG endonuclease"
                     /translation="MRYSPDLYENIRLINSKLLPSRVKSPEAICMCNYTNKYLFSSQQ
                     GGTLKITKRFYSDASSPSINIPTVNPTPVLVIRTLHDKGYVDSYKEILKNKGGIYSFI
                     NTVNGKQYIGSAKDFYIRLNEHLNNKKSNLRACWVRRTIQKAFDKYGLDKFNWIIYEY
                     FSYETKILSNESLTELGASPTSYIKALDFSTLYNMKREASSMLGYKHTDEAIQKMIER
                     YKDKTNHPMFGKSHSKKVLELISKPGELNPMFGRIHSDETKKLMAKKRNKYSNGVGIF
                     DLEDNLIKKFDNNVELANYLNISKVTVVVLRTQQAMYLNNELIYKNMYIFKPIN"
     exon            82555..83028
                     /gene="nad1"
                     /number=3
     gene            83549..85003
                     /gene="nad4"
     CDS             83549..85003
                     /gene="nad4"
                     /codon_start=1
                     /transl_table=4
                     /product="NADH dehydrogenase subunit 4"
                     /translation="MLLSSLIITPLLGTMVVASSGSYKNSELFTKTIALTTSVINLII
                     SLVMFILFNNSTNQFQFVQEHYNVQLFDIYLGVDGISIYFILLTTIIMPIALLSNWDS
                     IKENVKSYLIIMLLLETLLLAVFMSLDIMSFYIFFESILPPLFILIGLYGSDNKVSAS
                     YYLFLYTLWGSLFLLLSILSTSSIMGSTDFDTLFKLNFEYKTQIFLFIGIFISFAVKT
                     PTIFLNNWLLKAHVESPLGGSIVLAAIVLKLSLYGVFRLILPILPKASLDYTFVVFTI
                     AVITIIYASFSTLRTTDVKELIAYSSVCHASVYLIGVFSNTMQGLEGSVILGLAHGFV
                     SSGLFICAGGILYDRTGTRLIYFYRGITQLMPIFAILFFILALGNCGAPLTLNFVGEF
                     MSLYSIIERLPVLGVFACSSVVFSAAYTIYMFNRISFGGSFTRFIEESIYDVNKREFI
                     LLFILVLFTVVLGVYPSLILNVLDYSMNSLIYSI"
     gene            85124..85270
                     /gene="atp8"
     CDS             85124..85270
                     /gene="atp8"
                     /codon_start=1
                     /transl_table=4
                     /product="ATP synthase 8"
                     /translation="MPQLVPFYYMNEVVFAFAIIVFILYVLSKYILPRIVRLFLSRMF
                     INKI"
     gene            85434..87687
                     /gene="atp6"
     CDS             join(85434..85798,87252..87687)
                     /gene="atp6"
                     /codon_start=1
                     /transl_table=4
                     /product="ATP synthase 6"
                     /translation="MFSIEKQNLFFAQAKEIRSPLDQFEIRDILNLEVLGGNLHLSLT
                     NIGLYLTIGALIILVLSIVSTNYNKLVSNNWSIAQESLYVTIHNIVTNQINPKNGQIY
                     FPFIYTLFIFILINNLMGMVPYSFASTAHFALTFALSFTIVLGATILGFQKHGLKFFS
                     LLVPAGCPLALLPLLVTIEFISYLARNVSLGLRLAANITAGHMLLSILSGFVYNIMNS
                     GFIFFILGLIPLLFIIAFSGLELAIAFIQAQVFVVLSSSYIKDGLDLH"
     exon            85434..85798
                     /gene="atp6"
                     /number=1
     intron          85799..87251
                     /gene="atp6"
                     /note="group IB"
     gene            85815..86873
                     /gene="iorf352"
     CDS             85815..86873
                     /gene="iorf352"
                     /note="GO IDs: GO:0004519; GENE3D G3DSA:3.10.28.10;PANTHER
                     PTHR36181; PFAM PF00961; SUPERFAMILY SSF55608"
                     /codon_start=1
                     /transl_table=4
                     /product="LAGLIDADG endonuclease"
                     /translation="MLSLFISNMFEVSGLHSKPIFQVQSYSSLNSDSQPDTQINISKD
                     SPRYSFNNKNTFYLNPDYLTGFVDGEGCFSLSIFKKDRSLTGWQVKPIFSISLHNKDI
                     KLLEAIQRTFKTGKIYKHGVDSMQYRVSSLKNLQIITDHFDSYPLISQKRADYLLFKQ
                     AIAIIKNKEHLSLKGILKLVGIKASLNWGLSDKFKESFPTAKAVVRPSVRYNTLNVKI
                     KNLNWIRGFIDAEGSFQVITQNNRNVSLRFSLTQHIKDEELLKDITTYLNCGRYYKSP
                     GRDEGQYLVTIFSDINDKLIPFLNEYPLLGIKQYDYLDFAQIAELIKSKAHLTDEGLE
                     KIKLIQSNMNRKRITIEE"
     exon            87252..87687
                     /gene="atp6"
                     /number=2
     gene            88974..90715
                     /gene="rns"
     rRNA            88974..90715
                     /gene="rns"
                     /product="12S ribosomal RNA"
     gene            90793..90876
                     /gene="trnY(gta)"
     tRNA            90793..90876
                     /gene="trnY(gta)"
                     /product="tRNA-Tyr"
                     /anticodon=(pos:90828..90830,aa:Tyr,seq:gta)
     gene            90877..90950
                     /gene="trnD(gtc)"
     tRNA            90877..90950
                     /gene="trnD(gtc)"
                     /product="tRNA-Asp"
                     /anticodon=(pos:90911..90913,aa:Asp,seq:gtc)
     gene            91083..91164
                     /gene="trnS(gct)"
     tRNA            91083..91164
                     /gene="trnS(gct)"
                     /product="tRNA-Ser"
                     /anticodon=(pos:91115..91117,aa:Ser,seq:gct)
     gene            91236..91306
                     /gene="trnN(gtt)"
     tRNA            91236..91306
                     /gene="trnN(gtt)"
                     /product="tRNA-Asn"
                     /anticodon=(pos:91268..91270,aa:Asn,seq:gtt)
     gene            91352..95095
                     /gene="cox3"
     CDS             join(91352..91570,93074..93187,94619..95095)
                     /gene="cox3"
                     /codon_start=1
                     /transl_table=4
                     /product="cytochrome c oxidase III"
                     /translation="MTNLIRSNFQDHPFHLVSPSPWPLYTSIALFTVTVNGALSMHLF
                     SNSYIVFYLSLITLVASMAFWFRDIIAEGTYLGNHTLSVQKGLNLGVILFIVSEGLFF
                     VAIFWAFFHSALTPTVELGAQWPPMGIEPVNPFELPLLNTVILLSSGATITYAHHSLI
                     KGERKGALYGSIFTVLLALIFTFFQGVEYSVSSFTISDGVFGTCFFFGTGFHGFHVII
                     GTIFLSVALWRIYSYHLTDHHHLGYEAGILYWHFVDVVWLFLYVTMYYWGS"
     exon            91352..91570
                     /gene="cox3"
                     /number=1
     intron          91571..93073
                     /gene="cox3"
                     /note="group IB"
     gene            91580..92593
                     /gene="iorf337"
     CDS             91580..92593
                     /gene="iorf337"
                     /note="GO IDs: GO:0004519; GENE3D G3DSA:3.10.28.10;PANTHER
                     PTHR36181,PTHR36181:SF1; PFAM PF00961;
                     SUPERFAMILYSSF55608"
                     /codon_start=1
                     /transl_table=4
                     /product="LAGLIDADG endonuclease"
                     /translation="MNTIVLRTQQALNYYLNIAQKIPSIHLEEALYTYRNKNNTTIFT
                     NNNNLGYYLAGLLEGDGSISLPSTNTGVTSLNRVLNPRIVFTSHINNIGMYSFIQSEL
                     GNIGRFQGASSSGENILRYIIGDIESIILFINLVHGKLRTPKNQRFNDLINFMNNKYD
                     LNISESLLDNSSFTDNSWFSGFSEADGHFGIKYVGGRACAAIFAAPNPAGISTKIRKP
                     KSETRKRSVSENISLKFRLDQRLYDKATSTSMKPFMENLALFLNANLKTYKNNTNSEV
                     LSVSIQSIKNVSFLIDYFNKFPLIGDKLTDFKKWEIVYNMIILKQHLTEEGRLKIKNL
                     LVK"
     exon            93074..93187
                     /gene="cox3"
                     /number=2
     intron          93188..94618
                     /gene="cox3"
                     /note="group IC2"
     gene            93200..94552
                     /gene="iorf450"
     CDS             93200..94552
                     /gene="iorf450"
                     /note="GO IDs: GO:0004519; GENE3D G3DSA:3.10.28.10;PANTHER
                     PTHR36181,PTHR36181:SF2; PFAM PF00961;
                     SUPERFAMILYSSF55608"
                     /codon_start=1
                     /transl_table=4
                     /product="LAGLIDADG endonuclease"
                     /translation="MWIRTKLRGNPKALITKLSVERLIVASLRTEGIVTSLEIIGLSQ
                     WMGYRGSKSDSFISVKEQRADGSSIFSKYCKVCSESQGNLVFIHQQKDVNTVISTTTH
                     RVRSRYTKNILCASSTNIIQKSLFSTNTYSQFPQGIRESAFNTSPLTLNPNYVTGFTD
                     GEGCFFVGINQDVKFKTGYRVKATFQIGLHEKDLALLEQIRLFFGVGKVTKLGAESVQ
                     YRVSGLDDLNTIIYHFDNYPLLTRKHSDYIFFKEVINLMKQGKHLTLEGLNRIVSIKS
                     TLNNGELSDSLNLAFPNLKPALRSEVPSRDMQDLHWLAGFTDAEGCFFIALKKSPASK
                     LGETAWLRFILTQHSRDKELLESLIQTLNCGRYIVKPDCGEFIVEKFTDVRDKIIPIF
                     EKFKLRHGGAKSLNYEDFKKAALLIGNKAHLTREGLDEIKKIKGRMNKQRKAVLNKGV
                     "
     exon            94619..95095
                     /gene="cox3"
                     /number=3
     gene            96120..96800
                     /gene="nad6"
     CDS             96120..96800
                     /gene="nad6"
                     /codon_start=1
                     /transl_table=4
                     /product="NADH dehydrogenase subunit 6"
                     /translation="MYYQLLATPEIFSNGYLTGSLDIISITALLCGILIIINKNPIVS
                     VIFLIGLFANISVYLILIGLTFIGLSYLIVYIGAVSILFLFILMLINIRTSELQSNNR
                     NSVSLGLFITILANFTIFQILPYYMAILNNYSSKLNTILYYLPWNKFSDILNYINKNI
                     DITNANIMFVSSNSWDNNMAETGHTATIGHILYTSHNMWIFMASFILLLAMTGAIIIT
                     IKNEKAIQ"
     gene            97371..97442
                     /gene="trnV(tac)"
     tRNA            97371..97442
                     /gene="trnV(tac)"
                     /product="tRNA-Val"
                     /anticodon=(pos:97403..97405,aa:Val,seq:tac)
     gene            97561..97632
                     /gene="trnI(gat)"
     tRNA            97561..97632
                     /gene="trnI(gat)"
                     /product="tRNA-Ile"
                     /anticodon=(pos:97594..97596,aa:Ile,seq:gat)
     gene            97634..97721
                     /gene="trnS(tga)"
     tRNA            97634..97721
                     /gene="trnS(tga)"
                     /product="tRNA-Ser"
                     /anticodon=(pos:97668..97670,aa:Ser,seq:tga)
     gene            97722..97793
                     /gene="trnW(tca)"
     tRNA            97722..97793
                     /gene="trnW(tca)"
                     /product="tRNA-Trp"
                     /anticodon=(pos:97755..97757,aa:Trp,seq:tca)
     gene            97802..97874
                     /gene="trnP(tgg)"
     tRNA            97802..97874
                     /gene="trnP(tgg)"
                     /product="tRNA-Pro"
                     /anticodon=(pos:97835..97837,aa:Pro,seq:tgg)
BASE COUNT    34627 a  14350 c  16850 g  32169 t
ORIGIN      
        1 agtctaaact ctaaaaaaat agggatattc gtttcacgaa tcagcagtat tttttctgtg
       61 cttctgtgcg aagcatacag aaaaaaatta ctaaaatact gcatatccct acgggatcag
      121 aaatcagtac acttcgttag ggatatgaag ctgctggtag aaaaaaagct attttttttt
      181 taccgctcgc tttggatata taaagtataa atgtaattta ggtgcgccag cgtttcgcta
      241 gctgctccta aattatataa gtatagaaag aaattattgt agaatttaag ctacatatta
      301 aagagattta tttatataaa taggcttgct agctgattgt atatatatgc tggccgtatt
      361 tcatagcaag ctcgctttta ataggcaacc agtaatatga gcaattcttt acctacaagc
      421 ctataattat attaactcta agagaaatct aataataaac ggagtgaatt gaaatatctt
      481 attaacttca ggaaaagaaa tcaaaagaga ttctatgatt agcgtgagct aaaatagagt
      541 agcctagaaa gtcaaatggt ggataaactg tttaaattta atggggaacc ttcctcaaag
      601 gctaaatata atatgtaagc gatagtggaa agtaccgtga gggaaccaaa acaaaaacag
      661 tgattttata agcagttcgg aaaaataaaa aagttagaac gtaccttttg cataatgggt
      721 caccaagtta acattagatg cgagattcta cgtagttaaa ccgagcgtta aaataacggt
      781 aagtgtctaa agttagaccc gaagcctggt gattttacca taatcaggat tataaaagtc
      841 cgaacggaat attgtagcat aaatatccga agaattatgg taggtgtagt gaaagacaat
      901 actgaccagg atagctggtt ttctgcgaaa cctataacag taggcaattt aagtataata
      961 tcttagcagg tacagaattt aatctcagac aagacataag gcttaacttg ttaacaagtt
     1021 aagcccatgt tttattttgt acaaattggg ggatcatgaa gattttatca gtgagtatgt
     1081 agactcggaa tggcaaagat atatcttaaa tcatcagaca tagaatgata aggttgtatg
     1141 tcaaaaggga aacagcccag aacaagagtt aaggttccta aattattagt tgagtgaaat
     1201 taagaaggtt tttattaaag tcgacaagga gataggctta gaagcagcca taattttatg
     1261 acctcgtaac agagcgcttg ttaagtttta aaagcatcga aaatttatcg gatctaaaca
     1321 atataccgaa accttgtcca tattatttta taattaatag tctcagcaag ctcggactat
     1381 acaattataa ttaaatgggg tagcagaacg ttgagctaaa ttaagatttt tattttttaa
     1441 atgaaattat aataatttaa ctcaagtgat aatggtgaca tgagtaacta aaagaaaatt
     1501 ttccgcctaa agcttatgga tgtaattaag taacggcctc taagtttatg gaatcaaaag
     1561 attaaaacga tgagacaatc tttcatacta aggacgacat tttaagtgca aaatgtactg
     1621 gaaaaatagt aataagttta agctatggct agaactagct atagctgtaa atggaaagta
     1681 accgtaccta gaatctgaaa caagtaagct agtagagaat acgaaggcgt aaatgagcta
     1741 acaatcataa aggaactcgg caaattgact accgtaactt cgggataagg agagctcatt
     1801 attcttgatt aatatcaggt aaagaggaag aagcatgaaa tagtgttgta cgactgttta
     1861 attaaaacac agcactttgc tgaaagatta aaaatctaag tatagagtgt gatgtctgcc
     1921 cggtgccggc tggttaacag atataattaa atatactaat atttgatgta gacggaaacc
     1981 ccggttaaag gcggccttaa cgtgagggtc ctaaggtagc gaaatgcctt ggccgttaaa
     2041 tgcggtcttg catgaatgat gtaacgatac aacagctgtc tctatgattg actcagtgaa
     2101 attggaatag ctgtgcagat acagtttacc tctagttaga cgagaagacc ctatgcagct
     2161 ttactgtcac taattataga gtatgataaa caattttcag tttataaggt aattgacggc
     2221 cggcttgctt agcaagctgg ctctatgaca atgagaatcc tttatttttt tttcatatga
     2281 atgaattggt ttaggacgag cttaagctcg tagtaaatca acctaattca gcttattttc
     2341 ctttctgctg taagcgcata atgatagatt atacttaaat ttggatttat gcctgcagaa
     2401 atagataagt acccttggtt aaggaactat cgctagggga cagtttatgt ggggcacaga
     2461 ccctgtaaag agtaaacagg agtgtctaat aatttataat tattttgttt gcgatttaag
     2521 gtagtagaac tatttttaat catataaaat tatttatatg tacattcgtt gtatatatat
     2581 ttaaaaaaag gtaggatttt cactatatag aaattagaga taataaaaat attaagtagt
     2641 agctgctgag tcctaatccc gccgaagggg ggatatggac tactatgtat ttcatagcaa
     2701 gctcgcacta atatttttta actattaaga ctggctatct agctatgctc taatagttat
     2761 gttttaatta tctaaaaagc tcaacggcta aatcttgcct tactgtttga ttatcaacaa
     2821 atcttacagt tgcgtaagca gggcatagga tcacaagatg caacaaggaa agatcttgga
     2881 ttattggaaa agctacgcta gggatgtttg tcctttaata ttttatttca ctgtggtatg
     2941 ggtcatagtc ctacggactc agcttttttt aaaaaaaaaa tacgagcttg ctatgaagag
     3001 cggacttcgt tctagcgaag ctagccccct attccctatt ccctgacccc ctacgggggt
     3061 agggaattag agaatcagga atcagccagc atattttttc ggagaaaaaa tcctgatccc
     3121 gtagggatat cgctgagact tcgtctaccc gtgctatatt gagaagtaaa aataattaat
     3181 aatatattgg gttaatttca aaaattactt acgcgttgct ttacgagact ccgtctataa
     3241 agctcgctat gtaaatttga agcgaaattt atcttagcat aaattataag ataaagacgt
     3301 tcaacgacta taaggtgagt tatatgcaca gtttgcgagg aagagccagc tagccgatat
     3361 ataaagctag ttgcttttac ttgcaggcta aacaataatc cttttttaca cccaacatta
     3421 ttattatata tatatatata aaaaaaaata aaagaaagaa taaatattta gaaaaatgaa
     3481 taaagacggt aacgtagtat tcccggctac gccgggaatc gttaactttc aagccgcctc
     3541 ttctaaaggt gggcaaggca aagttagctc gaaaatttat aataataatt taaaacaatc
     3601 taaaacaata cttttaaaga aaaaaatagg tgatatagga ataaccaaat atttaccttc
     3661 attttctaaa gaatgaaaga atactatcta ttcttataat aaaaatacat taaagaatat
     3721 accagttaat gatttaaata taaacaaaat aataaaaggt tactttaatt tatattttaa
     3781 agatcataaa tatacaggat ctaaatttat attattaaaa agaagacgta atttattaag
     3841 aagaatacac gtaagtaatg ctgaaattaa acatactaat aataaagcaa taattactct
     3901 gtatactcta aatagagaaa aaaatgtatt aaaaaaaaaa tatttaaaaa taaataaaaa
     3961 aataagtaaa aaattaatag ccaaacgtta ttttttatta tataaagaaa atatagaaaa
     4021 aatttataaa atcttaggtg aatataaaga tcaatatata tttattagtg atataataag
     4081 aaaaaccaaa tttataaaat ataaactaga atatttaaat aaatttataa aattaaaaga
     4141 tctttattta aaaaaagttt gaggtgttat tcttaaccaa tatgcgagaa aatatctaaa
     4201 atacttaaga aaatatgact tattatattc tcttaatcaa tataaattca acagattggt
     4261 gtttttacct aaattaagta atatattaaa taaaattcta ggaaaaaaaa tagaatataa
     4321 tataattaat ttaaaatctg tcgcatatca tacagatctt tttactaatg cattagcatt
     4381 aaaattaaga aaaagaagaa taaattatat aaattctatg tttagtattt taaatagagc
     4441 atatttacct aatattaata cgataaaaga aagatctata ataaaaggtg atcaaaaaat
     4501 ggatctattt caaagtaaat ttaaagattt aaaaataata tctaatatag tattcccagc
     4561 tatgccggaa ggcatcgctg gaagcttggc gccaacctcc tctctatcta aactgttaga
     4621 tggtacatac ccttcagata taaataatgg aataatgcat agcagcgatg ctaataaaga
     4681 aaatatccat aatactattt ataattctat tggatataaa aatatggcag gtataagatt
     4741 agaagttaaa ggtagattaa ctaaacgtta cagagcggat agatctatct attcattaaa
     4801 atgaaaagga ggattaaaaa atgtagattc ttcttttaga ggtttaagtt cagttttatt
     4861 tagaggtaat tctaaatcaa atgtaactta ttcaatagct aaatcaaaac gtcgtattgg
     4921 agcctttgca gtaaaaggtt gaataggtgg aaaataaaga aaggcgcaag aggcttctga
     4981 tgagtagtcc agaagaatgc cccccacttc gttgggatta gtagccttct gagtccgaag
     5041 gactactcat cagaaggcta ctaatcccga gacttcgtct gtatttcata tcccttacgg
     5101 gatcagaaat tagacgaagt gggtccgcct gggataggga ctactactaa aatatatata
     5161 tataataata atgaagacat agtctgaacc gttttgaaaa aaatggaaat ataagtgcta
     5221 tagctatcct tcggtatttc gtataccgga ggtattgctt gtacagcaat aaaaaaaata
     5281 agggggggac ttcgttccca ccttcatagg acgcttttat gataacacat agaacaggct
     5341 aatttgcgca agagtgtaca aaatgagtgc gcggtttggc acctcgatgt cggcttaact
     5401 tatcctcatg gatgcaggaa ctatgtaggg tgcgactgtt cgtcgattaa aaagttacat
     5461 gagctgggtt aaatacgtcg tgagacagta tggtttctat cttctagggg gaattagaat
     5521 ataataagaa ctaacttttg tacgaaagga acaagaagaa tttaatttgt aaaagggtta
     5581 aataatagtt actaacctat ggtttacctg ttgtctatgt gcccaaatat taaaatatag
     5641 gataaaaatt ctatatatct gtatagcttt agctatacat agggatgttt ctttcactaa
     5701 gataaatata tagcataggc acggcaggaa agctaagttg gttaaggata agtgctgaaa
     5761 gcatataggc acgaagctta tcttaagata tttcttaaat atacgtaaaa tattattacg
     5821 aaggattaat ataggcttta tccgtacgaa tctggagatt tttaagaata aagtactaat
     5881 tttataaata actatttata catatatcgc atgtacaatg catgcctatt tctgctcagc
     5941 agaaattagc caaccatacc tggatatact ttgctatcgg gtggtttggc tttttaaatt
     6001 ttagcaaatt gtagctagag cctgattagc ataaaagtaa tgcaattgtt ttgtaatcaa
     6061 tagaagtaag tgcgatactt gcattgggct gacgaatagt aaggcgccag ggataaaaaa
     6121 aaaataaggc gtatccccca ggcggacccc ccactccgtg gtcgacggag tggtgtggcg
     6181 tgcctcacac ttcgttagga gaagtctctc cctaacgaag tgtacacata ttcccggagg
     6241 gaattaggga attagggagg cattcttctg ggaatagagc ttgctagtac gcagtactac
     6301 tcctctcatt atagagttgc gtcttattgc ctagcgaagc tactattctt cgaatcaggc
     6361 aaagcttact gctttagcaa gctaggatta gtcgtcaagt ggtaatatca ctttagactt
     6421 attagtgatg aatattttaa agactctaat ttgacaagtc tagaaagagt cactactaga
     6481 ggtagggcgc ccataaacca gacttcgtgc gatccatatc cctttgggta gacttctgtc
     6541 gctagcgcga tttttttctg tagaaaaaaa taatcagcag gctaaggaga gcttgctgta
     6601 ttttcgtcgc ggaagaatct tcctccttcg gagagtacac ttcgttaggg gactacagca
     6661 agctctatat taaacttaat agtcttagct ggcttatgcg atagcaagtt aatacgcagg
     6721 ctagtaaact acaaaaaaaa aagagctatt ttagtaatct tagtggtaaa taaggcagag
     6781 atgggagact gcaatattat accttagtag ggtgcaaata tctcagctcg agcttccaca
     6841 ccaagatgaa gctaaaccga tagtggttat ggttgggtgc ggccaataca tccaggtgca
     6901 actcctgtgg cttctcccgt aaagaggatt ctgcctcatt tttttaaggc gcaagcttaa
     6961 gcttgctgta gacgaagtct cccctatttc ttcgaaatta gtccttcgga gggagggata
     7021 ttaaaaggac tagtagtcaa gcggttacga catagctctt tcaatgctac catcgtaggt
     7081 tcgaatccta tctagtctaa agcggattgg tgtaatagta acacatttgg ctcatgtcca
     7141 gaggttagag gtgcaagtcc tttgtccgcg tagggctata acttaatagg taaagtgtac
     7201 tgctcataac agtaattata agtgttcaag tcactttagc cctaaatctg agtgctggaa
     7261 tcggtccaaa tataactaaa gactcactcc agaagaatgc cccccacttc gttgggcaga
     7321 cttctgtcgc tagcgcgatt tttttctgta gaaaaaaata atcagcaggc taaggagaga
     7381 gataatttat ttggagaggc gaagcctatc cagctctctc taatataaaa aaccctaaca
     7441 ctagatagag atttgcaccg tagtcttaag acaaggctat ccagaagaat gccccccact
     7501 tcgttgggta gacttctgtc gctagcgcga tttttttctg tagaaaaaaa taatcagcag
     7561 gctaaggaga gcttgctgta ttttcgtcgc ggaagaatct tcctccttcg gagagtacgc
     7621 tccgctagcg aaggctagta aagtgtatct caatgagcta tattcattgg tgatagacag
     7681 ttaagaaaga ctatagttgt aggaagtaag caattataag ttaatggtaa actattcgtt
     7741 taccaaacga attttgtcag ttcgactctg gctaattgta aaaaaaaatc cgaatggtga
     7801 aattggtaaa cacaacaaac ttaaaatttg taggcagagt gccttgaagg ttcaagtcct
     7861 ttttcggata ttaaagagct tgctgtagac gaagtctctc cccttcggcg gagaagtcta
     7921 ccccccccac ttctaatttc tgatcccgcc gaaggggggg gcgcgagctc tgaaatacta
     7981 atttctgatc ccgtaaggga tatgaaatac atatctcttc gaaattagaa gtctcgggta
     8041 cgcaggctag tcctgcggag agacttcgtc tacgccgact acgagtttaa gtataacacc
     8101 ttgaaaactg cgggttctct atacggcttt aaacatagcc ctcagactat agaacttata
     8161 cgtgcagcta aattaggtaa acctctatcc gaagaggcta aaataaaact gggagctaat
     8221 tctcaacctt caggtggtct attagtagat aatgataatg ttgaaaccaa tgaagttgtg
     8281 tattttactt ctataagaag agccgcagct tttattaata tgcacccttc ttacctagct
     8341 aaatgtatag ctaaagaagg ttttatagag gtagtaatat tcgtttcact attccctacc
     8401 cctacggggg gcattcatac acttcgttag ggagagactt cgtctacgca agctccagca
     8461 agctctatac ccggctacgc cgggaataga gcttgctagt acgcagtact actcctcgtg
     8521 gaagaataaa ctcagaaaag cttaagtttt ctgagttata ctcgtgtgtt caaaccactc
     8581 ctcagtgcgc aagctctatt tgaacggtta taggttaatg gtagacttgt cgatttccac
     8641 tcgatttgtg tcagttcgaa tctgactaac cgtattctat aggatttagt atagtatagt
     8701 aggatttata attatacata ctataataat gctattgtat tccacatagc atctacactt
     8761 cttttcagta acagataagc tagagaaggt atatatatac tgagtatata aagcaagcga
     8821 taaaaaaaaa aaattaaaga ggaggagtac gctccgctac acagaaaaaa aaaatcgcgc
     8881 tagcgacccc ttactcatag caagctcttt tttttcttca gagcttagct agtataaata
     8941 agcgggcgac tcaaacttat tgtaagctta gccatctagc ttgtgctgga ttagcaagtg
     9001 ggctatatct tatagaaaga attaagaata tgaagtttca tgtgatgaag aatgcgatag
     9061 ttagagctat gtacgctaat ttagcgtggg cgcactcttt gctagggaac aaagttccct
     9121 agcaaagtat aaagataaaa aataaagagg agtctttgct aggaacaatc tcatccccct
     9181 attcccctag ggggagagac ttcgtctctc gcaagcacgc tgattctttt tatcctagct
     9241 acgactagat aagcgacttt agtttagtac cttaaggaag tactgaaggt aagtaggctg
     9301 tgtgcatagc tctaactacc aagttctaaa gagcataaaa tgctaatgta tattatatgc
     9361 gattcgcgat tccctattcc cagaagaatg cctccctaat tccctaattc cctccgggaa
     9421 tacgggaata tgggaatatg agtacacttc gttagggaat aggagtacac ttcgttaggg
     9481 agtatttctc cggagggagc aagctcttat atatttagcc tgtaattata gcgcggttta
     9541 atattcttaa ggtgatatgg ggagtagacc tcgtatctcc acctccggct ccccaccata
     9601 ttggtgggag cgggagtctt agtaagtcgt aggctattat tattaactta actaaatgcg
     9661 actactactt ttatatataa caatacctta aaaatgaaaa aaaatatgaa tcttctttta
     9721 gtccgtcttt tcgtaagatt cccttgatct ctgcattctg atcccagcga agggggtaga
     9781 cttcgtctca gcagagatct tcaacaatat ataaatcttc gtacttttat aaatcgtcag
     9841 aaaatcaaca ggctatctaa aaattctata gaacttattt cacgatatat ctttaatata
     9901 aaattatatc aatttttagc tgtagttttt attcatgtag ccgttacatc tattcaaata
     9961 gatttgaatt tattcttaga agtgttaaat aatcttcccg aaaatttggg atcatccgta
    10021 ggcgtcccag agctagctaa aaacattaaa ttagatagta atataaatta tatcttatgt
    10081 tatagtcata gatctttatt tggatttagg acttatatat taatggtttt aatattattt
    10141 ataatatttc ccatactttt tataatacaa aattatattt ttataatttt aagtatatta
    10201 agtgtaatat tagttaaagc tttagctcta aatttttatc aaaaacattt tcagtttttt
    10261 tatagtggct tgcccagtca taaaaaagta gattttagag aaaaattagt gcactttatt
    10321 acactgataa taaataatat agggaaaatt ataaagcatt tatttaaaat gtgaataata
    10381 tctattataa taatatatat ttttagatat ttgctagcta ctatgttatt aaatatagat
    10441 gataataata gttttataac aacaatatta atacttactc ttcctttacc tatgtttttt
    10501 tatttgctaa attttatagt gaaatatctg aagaaagaat ctatagagga taaagattat
    10561 tatttgtata atgattacgt agtaaaaaga gtaaatctat atagaataac atgtactata
    10621 attgtaaact acttaattca aaactattat agtacaataa ttatatctat aataataaaa
    10681 gggtttattg ttataattat aacattattc acaatttgta taatatacgg tatcttgcga
    10741 ataaataagc caggatggcg tgcctcacac ttcgttagta gacaaagtac aatatcgtgc
    10801 agtagggttg accctctctc cgatggcgat tctggagtcc gagcttccct aacgaagtgt
    10861 atccctccgg gagagagggt cggaataaat aagcatgagc ctataccact taagagcgca
    10921 ttggatctag cggggtcagc cagctatata gcggcattta tatcactaac tccattttta
    10981 caggaagcat gtaattcagg tttcagtaag ttttatttta atgaaggtaa ccaaagatat
    11041 tacgagtgga aaggcatacc tttccgtatg ccaggtgtag taaagtgtgg acctgaacca
    11101 accatcaata tcatgcaggt gcgaaaaaca gaaatagccc tggcgaaagc ggctgaagaa
    11161 gctcgaaacc tacataaagt acccgatacg gacgtgggta tatattatcg aaatctagat
    11221 gcagccatag agaaagaggc tgctcaaaac ctaaataaag aagccgtggc gaaagagggt
    11281 ggggcttctt tatctagata ttatcgaaat atagatgaaa ccataaagaa aaaggctgat
    11341 tatgtacctg ttactgaatc tgttcgacaa gggctaataa aagaatataa agataaatta
    11401 aataattctc ctatcgtaaa tattacgtga aaacttaaat ataatgaagg tattcaaaga
    11461 tcgcaagcta atttcacagt aaaaccaata aattattttt ataatactaa attttatggg
    11521 gcggtttctt tggttttaaa agggagatta ttaatagtta atataattag acatgacttg
    11581 cctggttgtg tctttatgcc tacttattat ttacaaaatg caaatgttac ggatagttca
    11641 gccaaaatta gggatattac aacaacatta gaatctaaat atggtataat gttaccccag
    11701 atagggatag ataaggtgga gaatagaatt aatggtttaa taatatttac tcaagccgaa
    11761 tctatagata atacaagttt atttagagta tgaaggcctt catcgtatta tatggaaccc
    11821 gaactaaaaa ctgtaaagaa ttattaccaa gaaaaaagtc aaaataatct tagaattaga
    11881 gaatttgata ctactgatag tatcaaattc tctaaagact taaagaaggt agtaggagta
    11941 caaggggaag ctataaaaat agctaataat gaaaattttg taatacatga ggacagattg
    12001 gcagcccgga agttagcttt ttttgaaaat accttagaca acgaatatag aaaattagtg
    12061 gaattttatt taactaaagg tcaaaaagct aaccctaagg atttcatgat ttgagaagaa
    12121 gatggttcag ataaatctag acttaaattt aaagacttaa tgtataaagc ccggtctgaa
    12181 acaaaatctg ctattcaaaa agatgaatat ctactagctc gtcctaaagg aaaagaatgg
    12241 gatttagtaa aattcgcaga aaggcgaatg tctagaaatg acagtaataa tgaatatatg
    12301 gataatgatt gctattattt caaaactcgt cgtgattatc ctataaaccg tttattaata
    12361 actagaaacc aaagtcatat gacttatttt agtatgtata aagagggagt tgcggaaggt
    12421 tataaaatca gaaggcaaat gctgggtgaa ttagatgcta gcataaattt accattagaa
    12481 aaatctagag cagagttaat aaaaaaaatc gctagtaaat tgactagaag tgaatttact
    12541 aaatttcaga atatttatgg tgtttctatt aatagactta catttgaatt ttttcagtta
    12601 aaacccactg atagtaaata ttttggaata aacactacaa gtacaacatt tgctccaata
    12661 ctagacagaa atacagatta cgaactttat agcattatag acgttaaaaa tgatagtgta
    12721 aaattacctt ttgtttttaa acaaggaggt atgtctaata tgactatgcc tacacatgac
    12781 tataatatgt tagataatag ggatgaggta tctattcgta gatgtatgga ttttatctat
    12841 acaaattcag atggaaactt aacttatcaa tcagataagg ataattttag tgttctagct
    12901 ggggtcgata aaaattatcc gtatcaatca gatatggata attttagtgt tgttaaaaag
    12961 aaaagtgtag gttttactaa aaaagctgta gactataaaa ataaaaaccc taagtcagtt
    13021 aaatatacct tagatgggtt taataataga tttttccgtg gaaaaagtat atctatagag
    13081 ttgccctttg agagtataaa actcttggat attataccac atgaatatca ccaaatatct
    13141 ctgggagggg aaagagttaa ttttgattat gaaggtgagc aaagagtcaa atcttctata
    13201 cctaatactc tagttatgaa aaaaactaga aaacttaacc ttgagtttac tctactaaaa
    13261 caggtttata ctactaaagg aagtaatagt aaaattacat taaggtttac tccaacttga
    13321 ccaccagatc cttcaccaaa tggggatata gaaatcccta atctaatatt gcaagttgct
    13381 aacttgaata atgatagtac agatctaaat ccacgtactc ttgaagcgca ttatgttgaa
    13441 tacgacctcc cctccagaag gccaacccct agtactaatc taccaaatga aacacctctt
    13501 catccctcag ggtcaaatga agaggaagag gatatctatg gttatagcgg agatgaggat
    13561 aataatgctc aaaataatcg tgaagtagct tctgctgtgc aagcgagtga gcaaccacca
    13621 acagtagaat cccctatgga gctacctttt gaagacagct ttgcggatgc gccttatcca
    13681 tatgaggctg aaagtccaaa ggataatgat aacaatagtg gttcacgcaa aggtcgtaca
    13741 gcagtggctt cgggtgacca agtggtagag ggggaagaga ttgctctaat atccgcagat
    13801 gatatgacca gtgaagggga tttggctttt tcaccgcaat tttttatacc agagtcaact
    13861 ccagatagta tttctagcga caactctagt cctattaata cgcaagctaa ccaggggatg
    13921 ggtgagatct tagagtcaaa tcttgttaac cgtgatgagc caatgcaagt agatggagat
    13981 ttgtatcgtg aagttatgaa taatgcggta ggggaagccg taatggaaag tataaatcct
    14041 atcttacttc ttcctgatct accaactagt aatcctgaac cggtggatac tgaagatagt
    14101 ccactgtcta ctgaagttag tccactgtct atgatgtcag acagtgaatt cttcgagcta
    14161 gaacgtcaaa tcgcgagtct aaagccttct tacttagaag cggatcctgg tgaggtagac
    14221 ggttctggcc aagatgcggc tgacccagag gctattataa tatcttcaga tgatagttct
    14281 agtgattcag gtgattatgg taataattat agtgaggcaa gtccgattac gagcttaccc
    14341 gggaataggg ctggccaaat ggctgaccca gaggctatta taagatcttc agatgatagt
    14401 tctagtgagg gggtaccaac gccacctaag gaaacagatt ttatagctag accgcttaat
    14461 actcctgtag cggaagttat tcacgataga actggaacta ggttattgac tgttgatatt
    14521 catactatgt taacggtaat cggcccacca aatgcaccag aacctcgttt atggagtgtg
    14581 ggaaatgcaa attattatct ctcgatggct cctgattttt tttacgagca ttatcctagg
    14641 ggtacggagg taatgcctcc taataattat ccgtcccaac aaattaatgt ttatatacct
    14701 ccgcctatgg ataaactacg atgcgaatct gatgggcgta ttggggaaat ttgcatatgt
    14761 cgtgcagaat tcgctactgt agtaccatta gtaaattacc ctaggtcgag ttatatagaa
    14821 ggagcgctat tcatgaaatc agttttatcc tcagaaccat taggagataa ggatttgagt
    14881 gatggtttta atttgagtga tcgtttgaat ttttcttcga atagttatac taatgcttat
    14941 tttgcaccag agccaactcc agatacagat agtatatcta gcgataactc tagtcctata
    15001 aatatgcaag ctaaccagga ggaggctggt aagccggagg ttactctaat atccgcagat
    15061 gatatgacca gtgaagggga tttggctttt tcaccgcaat tttttatacc agagtcaact
    15121 ccagatagta tttctagcga caactctagt cctattaata cgcaagctaa ccaggggatg
    15181 ggtgagatct tagagtcaaa tcttgttaac cgtgatgagc caatgcaagt agatgaagat
    15241 ttgtatcgtg aagtcatgaa taatgtggta ggggaagcca caatggaaac tataaatcct
    15301 atcctacttc ttcctgacct accaactagt aatcccgaac cggtggatac tgaagatagt
    15361 ccactgtcta ctgaagatag tccactgtct atgatgtcag acagtgaatt cttcgagcta
    15421 gaacgggaaa tatctaagct aggaaagtct ataggaagag acaagaaagg acaaagtagt
    15481 tataagtagg ggcgcaagct cttactggta gatagctata ggtattatat aagctatcta
    15541 ccgtagggga cataatttat ttggtagaat gctgaccttg catgttagaa ggctcggttc
    15601 gaatccgagt gtctccatat aagcttgtga agctcaattg gttgagcaga acgtttaagt
    15661 tgtaagatat aatatttaaa cttcgctatt agtagagaat tggaggtctc gactaattcc
    15721 ggctcaatat ccctccggga ttagggatta gcaagctcta gcttgctaat ttcgaagaaa
    15781 taacaaatgg ttaatagcta cgagtattcc cgattcccta acgaagtgta cccatccttc
    15841 ggagggatac acttcgttag ggatacactt cgttagggat acacttcgtt agggagagct
    15901 cgccctaata aaaaagcaca tgtaactcaa tcggtagagt gaaatattga agctattttt
    15961 gttgtaagtt caagtcttac cgtgtgcata taaaagtgta gctttagctt gctaattctt
    16021 atagtaggcg gaggctctag cttcgcatgc gccttactcg aacgagaaaa aaaaataaag
    16081 gaagaggcgg agcctattcg ttaccgcctt attttagagc ttgctgattc gtgaaacgaa
    16141 tattactatc catatccctc cgggatatgg atatgcttgc ccgattcgta ccacgaatac
    16201 cgaagggata cacttcgtta gtgctaatcc atatccctcc gggagagatt tcgtctaggc
    16261 aagctcgata cttcgtctac ctgagggaat atggatatgc actactctta ttttttttta
    16321 cttctcgtgc tataagggac tttagtataa tggtgaatgc atatgacttt taatcattaa
    16381 aatgtaggtt cgaatcctgc aagtcctata tttctagcta gcgaggataa ggtacacttc
    16441 gttagggagg gaaaaaaata caggcggtaa cgaagtcccc tcttatattt tcgtcgcgga
    16501 agaatcttcc gcgaaaatcc gcaagcgacc ctcccagcct acgcctactc gtatagcagt
    16561 agacttcgtc tctccgcagg agcaagctcc ccctaacgaa gtgtgaggca cgccacccat
    16621 ccttcggaga gagagcttgc cctagatgaa gtctcgagct tgcgtagtcc ttacacttcg
    16681 ttaggagtac gctccgctaa aaaaagaaat aaatttcttt ttttttttac tccggtagtc
    16741 ccctaacgaa gtgtactcgt caagaagaat gcccccactt cgttgggatt aggagaagtc
    16801 tcgagctagc tgagtcctaa tcccgacggg gatatggatt acacaattaa aagcaggcat
    16861 gtcggaatgg aagacgaagt cgttttaggt gcgacgggta ttattaccat agaggttcaa
    16921 gtcctcttgc ctgtacatta ataattattt agcctactcc ctagtttaat tacgagcttt
    16981 agcttgctga gtccgaagga ctatagcgat taaaaaaaaa aaaaagcaaa gttcgaggct
    17041 tcgcctatcc gatattcgtg gaacgaatcg cgcaatattt tttttcttcg agcttactag
    17101 tactaatccg gctccgccgg atatgtacta taaaaaaaaa aaatcccgca agctctggtg
    17161 gcgtgcctca cacttcgtta ggaagagctc gctgatgagg cgaagcctac tccggactat
    17221 tgaatagggg aggggctatc ttgcctccta tatctatatc ctgtcgatta atgggtagat
    17281 cataaatttt tggtatttac agtcggtgtt cgaatcaccg caggataatt ttatcttaat
    17341 attagtagcg aagcgcgaag cgcgaagcgc gaagcatatc cttcgaattt ttttttatct
    17401 aatcccaacg aagtggggat attcgacgag ccccctaacg aagtgtgagg cacgccaccc
    17461 atccttcgga gggagagtag gctgattcct tagctcgcgg attttttcct gtatttcata
    17521 tcccttacgg gatcagaaat tagtggctgg ctgatttcga agaaatatgc cctgatcccg
    17581 tagggataag cacagaaaaa aatatcccag agggggcatt gttctggaat agggggagct
    17641 tgcgtagtgc ttacacttcg ttaggagtac gctccgctaa aaaaagaaat aaatttattt
    17701 ttttttactc cgggagtatt tcatagcaag ctcctgctaa ctaaagcaac taaagctaga
    17761 tttattaagg tagacataac tcaatcggta gagtggttat ttgtggtgta acttgttctc
    17821 ggttcgatcc cgagtgttta ccctaggagc tgtctctatc catatagcca gcatatataa
    17881 gctaaagcta gaattagtgc gctagcttgc cctctttgtt caggggaacg aaattccttc
    17941 tatagtaggc taaagcttta gcttgcgaga gtaagaaagt tcgaggcttc gcctatccga
    18001 cccctgaatc agtagccttc gcctagcctt cgcctagcct tcgcctagcc ttcgctagcg
    18061 gagcgtactc tccataagaa tgccaccaaa gggggcattc ttctaggagg aagattcttc
    18121 catatttctt cgaaattagt atgctccgct agaaaataca gcaataaaaa aaaagaaata
    18181 aatttcgaag aaatatggag aagtctatgt atttattagg cggaggttac tgctctcgtt
    18241 ccctcttcga accataacct cctcttactc gcaagctcgt agtaatatgc tattaagcaa
    18301 gcctaagtag tttaaatggt taaaactcta atttcatacg ttagtaatga gaattcgatt
    18361 ttctcctaag gctcgccgtg aggccatggt taagtctaat taactagcaa aacacttaaa
    18421 aaaaaaaatg attatattat caataatact agttttactt tcaaacgccg tcaatataag
    18481 acgagatata tcgatactat ttaataggat agcgatatta atattaattt attgtatttt
    18541 acatgatatc tcttctttag ctgttgtaac taaaggagtc ggtttacatg gtggtttatt
    18601 acttatgaca aatatcacac aaatattcca tatttttatc tttttagtta gtatattaat
    18661 attacaatta actagttttt accctagaaa agtatgagtg tcagaatatt cttctttaaa
    18721 agatttattg ttatataaat ttatttatta taacacaaaa ataataaata aaatgggaga
    18781 acattttaaa attattgaat atcctaaaca acaacaacct gggaagttgt ttcaattatt
    18841 aagggataaa ctgtcaaatt ccggggaagc cctaaagctt ttgataccaa atctggttga
    18901 attataccgt ggtggatgaa ctaattactc atgtatggta acaagtcaaa agattcttga
    18961 aaaaggaatg ggtaatcgcg gatctaagtc aacagtattt gtgcgcaagc tatatactgt
    19021 tgtaaaagag caacgagtag acggcagttg taatgggtta gtaattaatc cattgttaag
    19081 gtgtactcta agaggattcg aaagaatatc ctgatatgga atcccatcta atcaaattct
    19141 aatcaaacgc tattatacaa ctaatgattc aaatactaat attgaatcag aaatatctac
    19201 tattaataaa gagagtttta aattaaatcc ttgatttata acaggattta cagacggaga
    19261 tggttcattc actatttcta cctctaaaaa gaaatcaggt acaggttgaa aaattcatcc
    19321 tacatttact attgggttgg atataaaaga tttagacatt ctaattcaat ttaaagctta
    19381 ctttaatgct ggtaaaatct acaaaagtaa aagaggaata atctattata caataggttc
    19441 aactaaagat ttactaaaac atgttttacc tcattttgat aagtatcctt tatcatctct
    19501 taagttgaag gactacttag tatttaagag aatacttctt cttatgcaga aaggggaaca
    19561 tcaatcttta tctggtttgt tcaaaatctt ctctgaaaga gctaatttaa ataagggatt
    19621 acctaaggtc gtagaagaag aatatcctga tttaaaacct gcagtgattc cagaacttaa
    19681 aatagcccct acgataaacc ctgactgatt agctggattt ataacagctg aagcatcttt
    19741 ctttatttct atctatccaa gtaaagatag aaaagtagga tatgcagtga gtctagtatt
    19801 tagtttaagt caacatgcta aagatttaga tttactaaaa agaattgcgg attctttaga
    19861 gtgtggaata gtaagaaaac ataaatctcg tgaagcagtc gaattagtta ttactaagtc
    19921 agaggacata aatcaaaaat tgacacctct tttatctaaa catactctat caggagtaaa
    19981 gttattagat ttcgagagat ttaaaaaagc ctctatttta ataaatagta aagcacattt
    20041 aacatctgaa ggtattaaat taataaaaga tattaaagat acaatgtata atagaggact
    20101 gtagattatc ttattaattt cactaggtta tgggtactgg ctataatctg taccctgacg
    20161 gtgggtttaa gataatcgat tagaatttgt atgataaatc cataattatc gttaattata
    20221 ctatttgtaa ttacaggtgc agtattatta atgtcaacta atgatttagt atctattttc
    20281 ctggctatag aattacaaag ttatggtctt tatatattaa gtactatata tagaaattca
    20341 gaactatcta ctacaggagg tttaatatac tttttattag gaggattaag ctcatgtttt
    20401 atcttattag gaactagttt attatatgct aattcaggta ctactaactt agatggttta
    20461 tatatcataa ctagtataag tgatctttct acaaatttat gatatacacc ttattatatt
    20521 aatctttctt tagtaatatt tacaatagga ttcttattta aagtaagtgc agcaccattc
    20581 catttctgat cacctgaaaa aggacttagg gaatccttat caacatacgt tgggtgtaaa
    20641 ctatcaaatt ccagggaacc cctaaagctt ctggtactaa gccatatatg aaaatgtatg
    20701 agtggctgaa ttaactactc aggtatagta acaagccaga agatgagtga aaacaaaatg
    20761 ggcaatcgtg gatctaagtc agtaatacat gagactaaac agtcatgtat tattgtaaaa
    20821 gagcaacgag taaatggtag ttgatgcggt attaatatac cgcatttaag atatactcta
    20881 gtgggcttcg gaagaagtta tcaagttaaa accctttcta accaaattat tcaaagacaa
    20941 ttttattctt cggagtctaa cctagataat agccaactgc gtcaggatcc ttgatttatc
    21001 tcgggattct ctgacgcaga aggatgcttt atggttctag tacgtaaatc accaaaaagc
    21061 aaactaggat gacaaataga ggctaatttc acaattaatc ttcatgtaag agacctagat
    21121 cttttaaaac ttattcagag ctttagcttc gccagccact actttggagt tggaagaata
    21181 ggtaaagaaa gaaatggttg tcgtgatttt acaataggtt ctttagatca aataataacc
    21241 aaagtaatac ctcattttga taaatatcct ttaaaaacta ataaatattc tgattattta
    21301 ttatttaaac aagttgttat gatgatgcaa cgtggggaac atttaacagc tgaaggttta
    21361 caaaaaataa taggtattag agcttcttta aatagaggat taaccccttt actattagaa
    21421 gccttcccta atactgttgc tttagtaaga ccattattac caccacttaa aaatgtcaaa
    21481 ttagatcctt aatgagtagc tggttttacg agtggtgatg gttgttttaa agttagtatt
    21541 agagaatcta aattacataa aagaggaagt cgtgtagtat tactttttgt agtaactcaa
    21601 cacattagag atgaattatt attgaaaagt ttagtagatt tctttgggtg tgtaggcgaa
    21661 gcctcaaaac ttattcttat aaagattata ttgagttcag atgtcaatca ttcaaagata
    21721 attatgaaaa gattttacct tttttcgata aataccctat cgttggcgtt aaatctaagg
    21781 atttcaaaga ttgagctaaa gtagctaaaa tgatacaaac aaaagttcat ttaactaacg
    21841 aaggtttcga tcagattcgc caaataagaa caggaatgaa taaaggtaga tatctaaaat
    21901 agactactct ggttcatgca gtattttttt tcttatagtc cttcggactc agcaggctct
    21961 aaaattacga gcttgctagt gctccgaagg aagcactacc ctattatata aagttgttct
    22021 tttctttaat ttggacgata aattttacag tcgtcatgtg gacgtatatg acgctatacc
    22081 tacaatagta acaacattcg tggctataat agccaaaatt tctatattta tattattatt
    22141 acaattagtg tattatacta acagtagttt ttcagaaatg agttgaacat ttattttact
    22201 aataagttca ctattctcat taataatagg aactgtggta ggtttaactc aatttagaat
    22261 taaaagatta tttgcttata gtactatatc tcacgtagga tttatacttt tagcattagg
    22321 tatatctagt gttgaatcta ctcaagcatt tatattctat ttaacacaat attctataag
    22381 taatttaaat gcatttgtta tattaatagc tatagggttc tctttatatt gttatataag
    22441 tgaaaacaaa gaacatgaag aattaatgga caaaaacaat tcacctgcca agaggtctag
    22501 gaaacttcta tatagggtat tatggccaaa ctccggggac gtcctaaagc ttctggtacc
    22561 aagctgtagt cgaaaggcta caagtggatc aattaatcac tgatgtacgg taacaagcca
    22621 taagataatc gaaagagcaa tggattaccg tggatctaag tcaacagtac gtgtgcgcaa
    22681 gctatatact gttgtaaaag agcaacgagt agacggtcat agatgtatta atttaatgca
    22741 tttaaggtat gctctaatgg gtttcgaaag aaattatcaa atcagaatcc tttctaaaca
    22801 attaattatg ccttccttga gaagatcata tacttctcta tctgtaaatc ctaatttgaa
    22861 atctacagcc accggtaccc taaacccttt attcttaact ggtttctccg acgctgaatc
    22921 taattttact gtgagaatat ttaagagtaa tacagtaaaa gtagggtgat gtgtacaacc
    22981 tgtattccaa atcgaattac acaaaaaaga tcttaatgta ttagaaaaaa tttcttcatt
    23041 cctaggggta ggtaaaattt accataaaga agaatcttct atatatatgg tacaatcttt
    23101 aagagatata gatgtaataa taaaccactt tgaaaaatat cctctcttaa ccaaaaaatt
    23161 ggaggatttt caattgttct ctcaaattgt tactttaatt cataaaaaag aacatttgac
    23221 tattacaggt tgacataaaa ttatatctct tagagcttct atgaataagg gtctttctac
    23281 ctttatgaaa actacgtttc ctgatattat tccagctaca agaccaagtc gttcagacga
    23341 agagttaata aactctaaga ttgatcctta ttgaatggca ggttttgtag caggagaagg
    23401 gtgttttagt attagaatta ctaaatcgtt aactttaaaa acaggatatc aagtacaatt
    23461 aaggtttaat gtaactcaac attctatcga taaggtattt atgaatagct tagttgcctt
    23521 ctgaggttgt ggtaaagtgt ttttaagatt tagagagaat aaagtggatt ttcaaatcct
    23581 aaaattaaaa gatctgaccg ataaagttat tcctttattc caaagtatat ctttacaagg
    23641 tgtaaaatca aaagattttg ccgatttttg taaagcagtt gatataatga aagtaaaggg
    23701 ccatttaact aacgaaggtt tagatcaaat acgtagatta aaagcaggta tgaatagagg
    23761 tagagaataa ttttgttatg catagtccat atccccccca cttcgtcgta gacgaagtct
    23821 cgggattagt agccttctga tgagtcgaag gctactaatc ccaccgaagg gggggatatg
    23881 gactactcat cagcaagcta tatcccccct tcggtgggat agacgaagtc tcagcaggct
    23941 aaggaataaa aaaaaatata ttttttttta tactaagcaa gctagccttc atagcaagct
    24001 cttctgtgct tctgtgcgaa gcatacagaa atatgcataa ctttattaac ttatgtataa
    24061 ttatttgtaa gataaatctg accgccgtga tacaattagt aactcaactg aaaggatatt
    24121 tttatataaa tcctttctta gctataagtt tagctattac tatcttttca tttgtaggag
    24181 ttcctccttt aataggattc tttggaaaac aaatggtgtt aagtgcagcc ttagataaag
    24241 gtcttatctt cttatcttta atcgcaatat taactagtgt aataggagga gtttattatt
    24301 taggtatagt aaaagaaatg ttctttagtt tacctgaata taaaataaat ccattattag
    24361 aaactcttac cttaagaggt aatgttgtag atgataatca aaaaataatt aaacaattaa
    24421 agtttaacta taaaaatata gctatatcaa gtccgatttc ttttgtaatt tctataatta
    24481 cacttgttat tctattattt ttatttatga acaaagaatg actaagcatg ggtaaataaa
    24541 aaaataccat tctctgtaat gaataaatta aaaagaataa ctttattatt attccgaatt
    24601 aggaatactt caacgcgggg gctcagacta atcctcttga agtaaaacag tgccgcctta
    24661 taggaagtga ttacagcttc tgaataagat tcgttaccta agctagtcct tagtattcaa
    24721 ataattaata aataatcatg aaaaattaca aatttaacga gctcgccgtt ttaagaataa
    24781 acttagataa actaagattt ttttctacac ataccgttag aagtagacaa gctgtaaaca
    24841 tagaacatat caataattat atttcaaata ttaataacaa tgacgacgaa gtcgtaccaa
    24901 taaatccttg atttgttaca ggatttacgg acgctgaagg ttcttttatg atccatttag
    24961 aaaagaataa ggataaatgg agagtaagac ctacattcca aattaagtta gatataagag
    25021 atttatcttt attggaagaa ataaaaatat attttaataa tacaggttca atcaatactt
    25081 ctaacaagga atgtgtatac aaagtaagat ctttaaagga tatatctata ataatatctc
    25141 attttgataa gtataattta attacacaaa aaaaagctga ctttgagtta ttcaaactaa
    25201 taattaataa attaaatagc caggaacatt taagttatga agtaggcgcc acagttttac
    25261 aagaaattat tagtattcgt gcttcaatga acttaggttt atcatcatca gttaaagaag
    25321 attttccaca tattataccg gtaataagac ctttaattga aaatatggta atacctcatc
    25381 ctgagtggat ggccggattt gtatctggag agggttcttt ttctgtgtat actacatcag
    25441 atgataaata tgtgtcattg agttttagag tttctcagca taataaagat aaacaactat
    25501 tgaaatcttt cgtagatttt tttggttgtg gagggtttaa ttaccataat aaaggtaata
    25561 aggctgtaat ttttgttact agaaaatttg aagatattaa tgataagatt attccattat
    25621 ttaacgaata taaaattaaa ggtgttaaat ataaagattt taaagactga tccttagtag
    25681 ctaaaatgat agaatcaaaa agtcatttaa ctacgaatgg atataaagaa atatgtaaaa
    25741 taaaagaaaa tatgaactca tatagaaaga gttctgtaaa ttaaaatttg tcctagcttt
    25801 gctagaaaat atgaattgcc cccttgataa tacattatgt attgcattga aaattggata
    25861 aattgcaaga agatttatta gtataaccag ctaattaaat atttgcagcg aagtttagtt
    25921 taattaaaac taaaaccgtt caacgactaa tttaccctat tttttgatta ttagagctct
    25981 agtgcatatt tcggctgagc cgaaatatgc actagcctta attataaaaa aaaatcgtaa
    26041 aataaaatcc aatattactt taagtaagta ataatgacat agtctgaaca atatagaaat
    26101 atattgaaat attaataagt cgggacgata gcttcgcccc ttcttattaa taattaacaa
    26161 tcttgaccat attggtacaa attttattta ataattaaat gagtagtgta acttttcttt
    26221 ttgtttttgt tactatttta acaatagttt ttttacttct taatttcata cttgcccctc
    26281 ataaccctaa aaattgtatc gggaaatcaa taaattgggg aaaactgcca aattccgggg
    26341 aacccctaaa gcttctggta ctaagccata tatgaaaatg tatgagtggc tgaattaatt
    26401 actcaggtat agtaacaagc cagaagatga gtgaaaacaa aatgggcgat cgtggatcta
    26461 agtcagtaat acatgagact aaacagtcat gtattattgt aaaagagcaa cgagtagacg
    26521 gtagttgtaa tgcgggtaaa tccgcattat taaagtgtac tctagtggac ttcaaaagaa
    26581 gttatcagat caaaatccct tctaacccta taattttaac aagaaatttt tctacactag
    26641 taggtgagct agcttcgcta gaacaaagtt ccctcccccc taaattagat ccttcatacg
    26701 ttactggatt tacagatggt gaaggttctt ttatattaac aataataaaa gataacaaat
    26761 ataaattagg ttgacgtgta gcatgtagat ttgtaataag cttacataaa aaagatttag
    26821 tgttattaaa tagtttaaaa aactttttta acactggtag tgtctttctt atgggtaaag
    26881 gtgctgcaca gtatcgtgtt gaatctttaa caggtttatc tattataatt aaccattttg
    26941 atagatatcc tttaaatact aaaaaacaag cagattacat gttatttaag ctagcttata
    27001 atttaattat aaacaaaagt catcttacgg aaaaaggatt atcagaactt gtttctttaa
    27061 aagctgttat gaataacggt ttaaaggatg aattaaaaat tgcttatcct aacatcactc
    27121 ctgtattaag acctgaaatt ccattatctc ttaatataga tcctctttga ttagcaggat
    27181 ttacagacgc cgaaggttgt tttagtgttg tagtatttaa atctaaaaca tctaaaatcg
    27241 gagaagcggt aaaattaagt tttattataa ctcaaagtgt tagagatgag tttttaataa
    27301 aaagtctaat tgaatattta ggatgtggtt atacaagttt agatggtaga ggtgcaattg
    27361 attttaaagt atctgatttt tctagtctaa aaaatattat tattccattt tatgataaat
    27421 attacataca tggtaataaa agtttagatt ttaaagattt tagtagagtt gtaacactga
    27481 tggaaaataa aaaacattta accaaacaag gactagatga aataaaaaaa atccgtaatg
    27541 caatgaatac aaatagatag agcttgcgta gtcccccttc ggcggagaag tctcttcgtg
    27601 tattccatat ccctttggtt agacgaagtc tcagcgagct aaggaatcag caagctccga
    27661 atattaatta taagcacaca cgcactaaat tcatatgtta aaattatagg taagagaaat
    27721 ttgatttaaa cgtatcaaga aaaatatagt atttttgaat gtggttttca tagtttcctt
    27781 ggtcaaaata gaactcaatt cggtgttaaa ttcttcatat ttgcattagt ttatcttctt
    27841 ctagatttag aaatattagt aatatatcca tatggtataa gcgtttatga aaatggtatt
    27901 tatggattaa tagtagtgct aatttttatt ggtataatta cagcaggatt tgtatttgaa
    27961 ttaggtaaaa atgcattgaa aatagatagt agacaatcca ataattattt ttataaatca
    28021 aaaaaattta ttaatatgtt tactgaacat aagtagtatt ccagtagacg gctatccgac
    28081 cgagcttgcg agcttgcccc ttcgtgaaac gagtagtcct ccttagcctg cgtacccgag
    28141 acttcgtctg tatttcatat cccttacggg atcagaaatt agacgaagtg ggtccgcctg
    28201 ggatacgacg agtacacttc gttaggggac tattaaaaag tataaaagta tgaaagcgtg
    28261 aacggggtat aggcgaagcc tcgaactttg ttccaggcgc aagcttcgct agataaaaaa
    28321 aaatacccac acgcacactt gttaaactat tacatatact aacctccacc ctaatagcct
    28381 ccttaatata ttaatttgtg aagtttaata gtgagcgcga tcgatatcac ctacatttca
    28441 ttagggaatc aggaggctcg agccccgggg ggggcaactc gatataaact tctaacagga
    28501 cgatagtagc ttcgctaggg aaaaataata agagtagtag gcatatttct ccgaaatcat
    28561 gagtccgaag gactactact gcctattctt attttttttt acgagtattt cctccgaagg
    28621 atggaaatcg cgccgaaggg ggtcgctatt taaggatact taatagtccg gtccattaag
    28681 agttatttta aaaataaact aaaacctttt actatgtata tcaatagacc ccgatgttag
    28741 atttagtaac cattatggtt gaagcctcaa agcttattgg agccggttta gcaactatag
    28801 gtctagcggg ggctggagta ggaataggtg tagtgtttgg gtgtttaatt ataggtgtgg
    28861 ctagaaatcc ttctttaaaa aatcaattat tttcatactc tatattaggg tttgctttct
    28921 cagaagcaac tgcgtagagg caaatagcgc agtataaaga gggtgaattg caaagaggac
    28981 ataatattta ttatgtaaat ttgcagcgaa gtttaatata atacaataat atatattaaa
    29041 accgttcaac gactagtaga tgagtaaagt attaacaata attctacgat cagcgccctc
    29101 atattttata ttataaaata taagacatag tctagataag agagaaatct cttaatattt
    29161 aaagtatata tggcttttta tttaatctta aaattcaatt ttatatgtag aaaaatctcg
    29221 actaaaatta ataacaccac atttaattcg ccaagtagtc aaaatcctat taaaacgtat
    29281 tatgaccctt taaatgaaag agaaataata cgtaaagata ataatgggaa aatcggggta
    29341 tatgtttgac aaaataaaat caataacaaa atgtatgtag gtagtggtga tcctttatat
    29401 ttaagattaa gtgattatta tcaactttga tatcttaaac ataaagataa tctttatata
    29461 gttagatctc taaataagta ttctatgagt agttttatat tacatattat ggagtatagt
    29521 gattcagata atgttattaa atgtgaacaa aaatgaatcg atattttaaa acctgaatat
    29581 aatttaacac ctttagcggg tagtactaaa ggatttaaac atagtttaga ggctaaagat
    29641 aaaatgagaa tagctgctac aggtagaaag catacagatg aagttaaaga tcttatgagt
    29701 aaaaatcgtc aaggtttaaa caatagtttt tataataaaa cacatacacc cgagactata
    29761 gagaaattaa gaaatatagc tcaaaataga actcatcttc ctgttaaagg gttagatgta
    29821 gaaataacag atattgaaac taaaattact actacttata gtagtgtaag agaagcagct
    29881 agttacttaa actcggatat taaaacatta ttaagaagag aaaaatctca gttaataaaa
    29941 ggtaccaata agccatataa aaataaatat attattacca taataagagg taataattaa
    30001 aaaaaaagta tttgctttaa tgatggcttt attattatta tatgttgtat aataatattt
    30061 ttatagcgga gcgtgtgtat ttttttcgag cttactagta ctaataccct aattccctaa
    30121 cgaagtgtat ccctacactt cgttagggaa taggatacac ttcgttagga atacacaaat
    30181 tcagaaggct aaagaggaaa aaaaaatttt ttagtcttag ctagcttgga ctaattattt
    30241 taccccttcc cccctcgtgg gggggggggg gggggggggg gggggggggt gagctctcgt
    30301 tcacgagagc ttactcctcc ccctcttagg gttttatatt tctagctata gcgaggagct
    30361 tcgttcctcg ctatagctat ataaagctaa aagctaaagc tagctatata acaggcggca
    30421 attctattat acttatacta cagcaactgc tgtacctttg catggctggc tgtatatagc
    30481 cagcagctgc tatataacta attacaagta ttgcttatat aagcagcagg tcggctataa
    30541 gctgtatata tagacatata attagaaatt ttatattaaa aatttatata tgaaacattt
    30601 atttaataca tttattaatt ttgatgcacc tatgccttga ggtatatatt tccaagacag
    30661 tgcgacacct caaatggagg gattagtgga acttcatgat tatcgtgaat aagagccaaa
    30721 ttccggggac accctaaagc tcctaatacc aagctatagc caaaaggcta taagtggctg
    30781 aactaatcac tcgggtatgg taataagtta ggcagattct agctatagaa atgggcaatc
    30841 gcggatctaa gtcagtaata aaattactgt aaaagagcaa cgagtagatg gttcttctat
    30901 gcctgtgtac ccaggtatgg taaggtgtac tctagtcgcc aggaaactgg tttttgggag
    30961 aaaaaacttg actttatttt tacgttatga caaatagttc ataataataa atttagatca
    31021 taaaaacgtg gagccctcaa taagattaat aatctattga tctcgatcta ataaacagtt
    31081 aaacataggg agtagcttag taggaatacc accctaagca gcctttgcac agtttaacgg
    31141 attagataaa tatatggaaa atccaagtaa taataaatca aagttaaatc cccactatgt
    31201 cacaggtttt tcagatggtg agtcttgttt tcatctatct atagggaaaa attccaagta
    31261 taaaataggt tattatgtaa acccgggatt tactatagtt ttacataaaa aagatgaact
    31321 tttattaaga agtattcaaa gtttttttgg aggaataggg aatttaaagg tactaccgaa
    31381 tatagtacaa tatagagttt tttcattaaa agacttagat attatactaa atcattttga
    31441 taattacccc ttaataacaa aaaaacatac agattttctt ttatttaaag aagcattagc
    31501 tttaataaaa aataaagaac acttaactat agagggattt aataaaatta tagccttaaa
    31561 atcttctatg aatttaggtt tacctgaagt cttaaaagaa tcattccctg atatactagg
    31621 aagaaaaata gaaccttttg atctaccttc tgtattgaac ccttattgag tagcaggatt
    31681 tacagatggt gagggttgtt tttgaataaa aactttaaag gcagtcggcg gagccgcgcc
    31741 aaacaaagaa ggattaagat cagttatagg ttttcaaatc tctcagcata gtagagacct
    31801 acctttaatg gagaaattca ttagtttttt tgagtgtggt agattagaac aaacagggtc
    31861 agcctatagc ttagttgtta ctaagttatc tcttatcaat gaaaagataa ttccttttta
    31921 tatggcttac cctattctag gctctaaatc tgaagatttt aaggattgat gtagagcagt
    31981 acaattaaaa aaccacaaag ctcacttaac accacaaggg cttaaagaaa tcttaaatat
    32041 aaaatctagt attaattctt ctagaaagta aaactgtcta gcgagctcct ctttataaac
    32101 ctgcaacata gtgggaaaac agtaacccaa aattaaagtt aatatattat atatatatat
    32161 tcggataata tcatgtacta tttagtttta attttatttg ctgtaggatg aatattattt
    32221 tctataatga aaaattttgc atcaactaaa acacaaatat cacataaata cttaaatcac
    32281 ggtagagatg tgccgactca aaagtgtttt aagttagagc tagcgccctc catatataaa
    32341 tttttttata atcaccggtc ttacagtaca acatcctctt cccctattag tagcgtaaag
    32401 ttttacgaag atgctttttc aatgagaaaa ttaattatta aggataataa agataaatca
    32461 ggaatttata aatgaaccaa taaaataacg aaagatatat acattggaca atctataagt
    32521 ttagctaaaa gatttattag atattttaac cttagttatt taaaaaatag agaaactctt
    32581 gtaataagta gagctttaat taaatatggg tattctaatt tttcacttga gatattagaa
    32641 tattgcgata tagctaattt aacagaaaga gaacaatact acatggataa attaaatcca
    32701 agatataata ctttaaaaat agctggttct tcatcaggcc ataagcttag tgaagagact
    32761 aagacaaaaa ttagtaaatc tttaaaagga gtctatattc aagaaaaatc agctttatat
    32821 ggccgtactc atacagaaga aactaaagct cttatgtctt caaacaattc taatgaaaat
    32881 aacccatttt ttggtaaaac tcattcgtta gaaactaaag agttaatgag acaaaaggct
    32941 ttaggtagaa agcattctga agaaactcta ttaaaaatga gtactagtag aggtcatctt
    33001 gtctatatac atgaaaaatg tgattcagaa ggatttaaat taataggtag ttttgtttca
    33061 atcagaaaag cagctaaatt tttagatatt agtgctaata ctgtaagact ttatataaat
    33121 tcaggtgaaa tatttaaaga tagatataaa tttactggag agcgttaaac ttaaaaaaaa
    33181 ctatgagtaa aattccacta tatgctggaa actcctaaag cttttaggta ctataaagat
    33241 gacgaagata tgctttatca gtgataaccc taaaggatgt acaatggatt atcagcagga
    33301 aaccaccaaa tataggcaga gcgagcttgt tatgaaagac cgccctatat ttcagtagga
    33361 tccttagaga ctaaacgtgg aaaccttata taaatataag gtaagatata gtccagttaa
    33421 gtatgaaagt acttaagaat cgacattaat cgaattaata tgaactatca ctcctgcagt
    33481 tatattaata ttaatagctt tcccttcttt caaattatta tatttaatgg atgaagttaa
    33541 tgacccttct atgactattt tagctgaggg gcaccaatga tattgatcat atcagtaccc
    33601 agatttcata gattcaaatg aagaatttat agaatttgat tcttatatag taccagattc
    33661 tgatttagaa gatggaggat taagaatgtt agaggttgat aacagagtaa tagttcctga
    33721 attaacacat ataagatttg taataacatc tggtgatgtt attcataata aatagtaatg
    33781 attatctatt tagagtgaaa aagagccaaa ctccggggaa gccctaaagc tttagtaacc
    33841 aaagcaacaa ggaaacttgt tgactggctt gattaatgac tcaaggtatg gtaatatcac
    33901 taaagatgaa ggtatgatta gggcgcggac gtagttccct catacttgaa atgggtaatc
    33961 gcggatctaa atcagtaatt tatgatatag taatatgggt atctttttac aggagattac
    34021 tatgaaatac accgtaggag tatctacata atattatagc ttatacaggg ttactgtaaa
    34081 agagcaacga gtagatggtt cttcagtatc catactgtaa ggtgtactct agtcgccggg
    34141 aaaccggttc ttgggagaac taagtaaccc aagattaaag ttaccactta actgtcctac
    34201 actgcataag ctaagtgata accccagtat gtttcgtggt gcgaaattaa actactatat
    34261 taattatttt atagttgggg ttttctttat tctttatatg attttctttt caaaggctaa
    34321 atctttcatt gtttatctca tattcaagct tgcttattat aatagcaagt atgtaaacta
    34381 taaattaact cagattattt ctattttctt aggtcaatat atgagctata tttctgtagc
    34441 tgaaggtgat aaaggaagat ctccagctta tactggtacg agagcacctt ttaatattaa
    34501 tttaagtagc caagttaaat tctatagtac aacgcctaat aaaacgactt tcaaagattc
    34561 taaagatatt actgcagatg tattaaataa actactaaaa aatcaaaaag tttgtataac
    34621 agaagctgaa ttatctaggc ttaaagctat acctggtgtt agatttgatt tacctttaaa
    34681 tgaacaaact attagtgctt ttgaaagttt agtaggtaaa cctaacacca gaggtataaa
    34741 agcaggtgtt tatatattta cacacattgc gtcaggtgct aagtatgtag gttctagtaa
    34801 cagtctatct agaagactag accaatattt ctcttctaag cattttaacc agaaaaattc
    34861 aggtttactt ctacctttaa ttaaaaaaga aggttttgag gcgtttagat tagaagttat
    34921 ggttatgccg gataatatag gcttagaatt caatacatca aataatttta attttaattt
    34981 ttcttactta tttttagagc agtactactt attacaggat aaatttaatc ttaataccca
    35041 aagaatagtt aattttaggg ttgatcaagg taagactgtg tatctttata gcttagatgg
    35101 taaaatttta tattattgcg gttattcttt aaatgaaatt aaaggtgttt taggaataca
    35161 ttttgttact tgcactaatt gtataaaaac tggtgagagt tatttaggtt tttttagaat
    35221 atccaccgat catttagttg gctcaaagaa aaccaaactg agtttacaag aattgttgaa
    35281 tttaatagag atgaaaaaga aagaagcgct agagaaaagt tccagatcta aatttagtaa
    35341 agctgtagtt attcgaaagg aagatgagga aaaaacactt gaattcccta gtataacttt
    35401 gactgttaag catctaaaca gcataggtat atctgcagac agaaatcagt tagctaaaca
    35461 tttagatact aataaatcat ataaaggata tattttttca aaagcttaaa tgtaggagtt
    35521 ttaaaactta ataatttaag tgttcgtctt ttgcttgtcc atctttaggt ataaaatgtg
    35581 atgcttaccc aggtagatta aaccaagtat cagttttcat aaatagagaa ggagtattct
    35641 atggtcttta atacatggcc aaaactgtag tgaacctatg gttataaatc atcaaattgc
    35701 gggaacaccc taaagaaatc ttaaccaagt aagtatggta acataactta tggcacaggc
    35761 aatgactcgt ggtacggtaa aatcaagatt tattattcaa tgggcaatcc gcagccaagt
    35821 accaattgta gaagtaagct tttatttggt atgcagttca tcgactagat ggtggttggt
    35881 attattagta ttaataatgc ttaagatata gtcagaccct acccgaaagg gtacagaaaa
    35941 gtatgagtct tttaccgtat tttttgttaa ttagatataa tagaggttat tatatttagg
    36001 gaccctacaa tagtttgcta aacttatttt taatgtaagc gcttaaaggt gatataaatc
    36061 acttattttc cataaactgt tgtaacattg catggtacaa ctagtagaag tgtttttaat
    36121 aatcacttgt tatctgataa gcgtatagga ctaagtacta tagcagcttt acctttaaca
    36181 agacatttta gttcaatcag atctttagtc aataattctg aagctttagc ttcagatcat
    36241 attaatagtg gaaaacctac tactttatcc gtaattaata aagtattact caatcaaaat
    36301 ttagtagtta ctgactctaa attaaaagaa ttattaaaag ttgaaggtgt agaaatagaa
    36361 cttcctatat ctacaccgaa gggtaaggag cttttagctg aattaacagg taaatctaag
    36421 tataaaggtt tctctggtgt atatatgttt atacataaaa atacaggtga taaatatgta
    36481 ggttcatcca acctactaag acgtagaatg gactactatt ttaacggaga ttatccttta
    36541 gcaggtaaat ttttaccttt actatataaa gaaggactag aagcttttaa attaagaata
    36601 tttaagttag atagtaataa atttagcagt caagacgctt taatattaga acaattttat
    36661 ttattagata aagaatttaa cctaaataca ttaagagttg ttaacgctgg atcttcaaaa
    36721 ggtgatcctg tatatgttta tgatctaact tgcagtattc tttattatca cgctaaatct
    36781 agaattgaat taaaaagagt attaaatata cacactgaaa ctagtaaaaa gtatgtagat
    36841 tctaaattac cttatcttaa taagttctta ttattaagct atcctatacc tacagcttta
    36901 actagcgata tttctttaga agaattatta ggtataatgc aagatgaaag aaaagatact
    36961 tataagttag gtactcgtac aagtattcca gtagaattag agattaaaga aggaaataca
    37021 tttgtgagcg aagcttccaa aggtcatact ttaaaatttg attctttaac ttcttgtatg
    37081 gaatatttaa gaggattagg attaataatt aaaagagaca ctctaactaa atacataaaa
    37141 attgaaaaag tgtttcataa tttcttatgt aaatactctg ataaaacttt acctaaaaac
    37201 tttgacgaaa taggattaat aattgatgaa tataaaaagt taaaagtaga tacagattca
    37261 ttaataatta atagaaaaaa taaacctata ttagttaaag gaggcgcgaa gctccatatg
    37321 gataaagaat ttgacagtat aactgaggca attaaacact ttgataattt aaacataaaa
    37381 ttagatagca aaactttata tcttcgttta aaagacggaa aaatatataa agattattat
    37441 tttacttata aataatgata agttcaatat aatctttact aacattaaaa aattagtagg
    37501 gaatcgcaat gttcagaaat atgtggaatt cttcacagtt caatgcctat agttatagaa
    37561 tctgtaaata tagataaatt tgtgcattga ctatattcag tttaatagtg cgagtgtcgc
    37621 aaacggcgaa ctaggattgc cctattccct attcccggct acgccgggaa taagcaagct
    37681 ctaaaataaa gttctttatt tttttgattg ctggatttta gagcctgctg attcccgcct
    37741 tcggcgggaa taagtattgc gccgacctat accaggcgca agctcgaaaa aaaatatccg
    37801 taggaatagt ctacgcgcaa gcttttcgct atggagaagg gctagcttcg ctagagaata
    37861 cgtggcccct tctttatttt ttttttattt atcgctagct gaagcttctc tgctcctacg
    37921 gagagcttgc ttattcgtga aacgaatatt cggagaaaat tagcaagcga ccccgtgctt
    37981 aaatttggag gagctagccg atttcttcaa aaccggcaag ctagcgctac ttattaaaaa
    38041 aagggatatt agtttaatgg tagaacaaga tggtacggtc atcttgattg tagttcaagt
    38101 ctacaatatc cttagtatag ttataggtaa tttggaggcg catatttaag tgtagcatat
    38161 tcccgagctc gctagtgcta atttcgaaga aatatgcact actccctatt cgaggggtat
    38221 ttttttttct tcgatatagg cgcaagcgac cccttactcg gggaaaaaaa tcgcgcaagc
    38281 atatccatat ccctccgggt acgcaggcta agggtagcgc taactctagc aataaaaaaa
    38341 aataaataga gagcttgcta tgaaatacac cacgctactt attttaaatc aaaaggatat
    38401 tagtttaatg gtaaaactag atgtttcggc catcttgatt gcagttcaag tctgcaatat
    38461 ccttagtaca attataggta attttgttta tcaatagtta tacttataat tatgggtttg
    38521 cagttcatcg actaaatgga ggttggtaaa taattactag tcctacggac cagcaagctc
    38581 taattatttg cttaagatat agtcaggcat aacttaaagg ttatggaata tccccagccc
    38641 acctaaggga attaaattcc tatggtaaag gggagaaaac gaagaggaag tattgcgtat
    38701 ctggtctgta tacctggaac gtttagagat acgcattatt ttataatgta tatcttaagg
    38761 ggtagaattt aaaggtaaaa cttgatgact ataatatcat aaaagttgta gttcaattct
    38821 acaatacctc tagtctaatt taattattat actaatagag ccataaatta tggttcccga
    38881 acaatttgtt atattaaata aaaatatgag tttaacctta ttactttttt taataggaat
    38941 cttaggattc gtatttaata gaaaaaattt gatacttatg cttatttcta tagaaataat
    39001 gctattatct ataacattcc taatattggt aagttctgtt aatatcgatg atataatagg
    39061 acaaacgtat gccatttaca ttattgtcgt tgccggtgca gaatctgcga tcggtttagc
    39121 tattctagta gctttttata gattagcttc acattatgct ccaggtagta ttaatagggc
    39181 ttcaacttct aatattcaat cactcaacag agtttcagac ttaagaaagg taaattctta
    39241 tcctttcaaa gttcccggta cttttattag aaattactct actacaagag taatgagctt
    39301 acatccttga tttgtcacag gtttcacaga tgctgaaggt tgtttttgaa taggtgtaag
    39361 aaatgatcct agaaataaaa caggatgatg tgttcaagct tttttccaga ttgcattaca
    39421 taaaaaagat gtagcactct taaacaacat acaaagttat ttcggtggaa ttggtactgt
    39481 ggctgtgaga ggtgacagat gttattttat agtaagttct ttaaaacaaa ttataaaagt
    39541 tattatccct cactttgacg ctcatccttt aatcacaaat aaattggtag attatagatt
    39601 atgaaaatct attatttcta taatggaagc taaaagacat ttaactgtgg aagggttaaa
    39661 tgaaataata agaatgaaat catccttaaa tttaggttta tctgatgaga tccaggacgc
    39721 ttttgcagaa actctttcta ctaatccaaa ccaagaaagg tcatggaacc ctgcagaatc
    39781 tataccacat ggaatgtgaa tggctggatt tacatcaggg gagggctctt tctttgttaa
    39841 tatattcaaa tcaactcatc acagggtggg atatcaggta agattagggt ttgaaatagc
    39901 tcaacatatt agggatgaat taactatggc aacttttact tctttcttta actgcggtat
    39961 cataagtaga tactcagaag atatggtaaa gtatagatgt actaaatttt cagatctaaa
    40021 caccctaatt atccctttct ttaaggaata cttaccgtta ggtaataaat tgttagactt
    40081 cgaagatttt ggtcaagttg ctttattatt agagaataaa gcacatttaa ctgaagaagg
    40141 tctaaatagt atccgtaaaa taaaagcggt ggcgtgcctc atgaatagtt tacgtaagta
    40201 gaaatttgtt atttcagagc tcgcgccccc cccttcggcg ggatcagaaa ttagcaagct
    40261 accaccggag agtttgctat gaagaggttc gccccccaca gtaagggtcg gagccaacaa
    40321 agttccgacc cttcctgttg gctaacctta tcactaaact ctttaggaag ggtctatttc
    40381 agagctcgcg cccccccctt cggcgggatc agaaattagc aagctagcca ttaaataaat
    40441 attccttagt taatttgaat aaggtaagga ataagttaag ctaatcccac ggtgttttgt
    40501 gagttaatgt aagttatttg atttgaatta tagtagtact tgagttattt attaagaggt
    40561 agaagcctaa aataattaaa ccaaatagaa taaaaccttg atctaaaaag gggaaacgaa
    40621 ctttcctcta gtctttgcta atcccaaagg cgaaaccttc aaattgcggg aagcacctaa
    40681 aactatttca accaaaccat catggtaaca tagatggtgg cacaggtaat gactcgtggt
    40741 atggtaaaat cgaaatagaa aacagttaac gagctagcgc cataaataat tgtttaaggt
    40801 taatctgcag ccaagcacct tttacaacat aaataaactt aaggtgtgca gttcatcgac
    40861 taaacgtagg ttggtaaata atatccagca agggccggtt aattaaaagg agattttttt
    40921 cgtaataatc tatttttaac taggttttta tttaaatgta atcttaagat atattattaa
    40981 ataaactctg aattaatatt tctccgaaat cacgcgggct ggtggacaaa gttaggttca
    41041 gcagctgaag tggaatatta tttgcttaag atatagtcaa ccgcttaata tgcttattta
    41101 tacataaata taaaaaaaca tattaagtct agaagaggaa gtattagaat agaatataaa
    41161 taatgtattt aagtataatt atattacctt tattaggatc tatagtgtcc ggtttttttg
    41221 gtagaaaagt cggtgttaca ggtagccgta ttttaggttg tttaagtata atgataacaa
    41281 caatattagc tattattagc tttttcgaag taggatttaa taataatccg gtttcaatta
    41341 atttatttaa atgattagat aacgaatcat ttaatatggt atgaaacttt caatttgata
    41401 gtttaacagt atcaatgtta atacctgtat taataatcag ttctttagtt catttttatt
    41461 caataggata tatgagctca gatcctcaca atcaaagatt ctttagttat ttaagtttat
    41521 tcacttttat gatgataata ctagtaacag gtaataatta tttagttatg ttcgtaggat
    41581 gagaaggtgt aggtgtttgt tcatatctat tagttagttt ttgattcact agaatagcgg
    41641 ctaatcaaag ttctctttca gctttcttaa ctaatagagt tggagatgct ttcttaatga
    41701 taggtatgtt tatcttatta tgaactttag gaactctaga ttatagtact gtattctcat
    41761 tagctcctta tataaatgaa aatattacta caattatagg aatatgttta cttataggtg
    41821 caatggctaa aagttcacaa gtaggtttac atatatgatt gcccatggct atggagggtt
    41881 tggtaacagg ggctctcctt aaatttcact atatgcgggg acatccgtta acattaaagt
    41941 ccaccagtta ctttgtagcc attggaaaaa tctttaatgt aggacaatcc gcaggaaacc
    42001 tgtataatat acagggatcc tcagagacta tacgtgaaac gattaaaata gataatacat
    42061 ttaaatgatg attaatagga tttgctgaag gagacggtta ttttggtgta gataagaaag
    42121 gttatttaac ttttaaagtt acacaatcta ctacagattg ccaagtacta ttctttataa
    42181 aaaaaagtct agggtttgga agtgtatctt tacaaagtaa atcaagtaag actcatcaat
    42241 atagagttag agataaaaat aatcttatta agattataaa tatatttaac ggtaacctta
    42301 taactaaggc taaaatagct caatttaaat tatttctaga agcttttaat aataaatata
    42361 atactgatat tacattcata gaatgtaata aaaaagttac tctggataat gcttgacttt
    42421 caggatttac ggatggtgaa ggctgtttta cagcttcagc ctatttaagt aaagccacaa
    42481 ataaacatat tgtaacggtg agatacgtta tatctcaaaa aaacgatata gaatttagtc
    42541 aatacttagc tgagttaata aacggttata taacttatat aaagagttat gatgggtata
    42601 ataccgtagt taaccacagt aagttaaaca ttattctaaa ttatattaaa agttaccctt
    42661 tgaagactaa gaaacatgtt tcttacttaa gatgattgaa agtttatgag ctagtaaaag
    42721 ataaacatca tcataatcca gagggtatag aaattattaa atccttaata aaattaatta
    42781 ataaataaat gtataaaata atcgaagata tagtccgaac aatgatgtaa atcattgagt
    42841 attcgtgtcg tatttgtaca tatttgtata taacatgaat caacatattt gcctactccg
    42901 gtatctgctt taatacacgc agctacaatg gttacagcag gagtgtactt attaatacgt
    42961 tcatcccctt tgattgaata tagtgcagtg gtattggcaa tatgtttatg attaggtgca
    43021 actacaactg tgtttagctc tcttattgga ttatttcaac aagatataaa aaaaattata
    43081 gcttattcta ccatgagtca attaggtatg atggtaatag ctataggttt atcttcttat
    43141 aatgtagcaa tatttcattt aataaatcat gccttctata aaggattatt attcttaggg
    43201 gcaggagcag ttatacacgc agtagtagac aatcaagatt taagaaaata cgggggatta
    43261 atatctttcc tacctttaac ctattctgtg atattaatcg ctagtcttag tttagtcgct
    43321 ttccctttta tgacaggatt ttatagtaaa gattttatat tagaatctgc ttatggtcaa
    43381 tatcatttta gtagtattga tgtatatgtt atagcagtaa taggtgctat atttactaca
    43441 ttatattcag ttaaagttat atacttaact ttcttaacta atcctaatgg accagttaat
    43501 tattatagaa atgctcatga aagtgatata tttatcagtt tacctttagt ggtattagcg
    43561 atattctcta tatattttgg atatatcact agagatattt tcataggatt aggttcaggg
    43621 ttctttgtag acaatagtat atttattcac cctgttcatg aaataatgat tgacactgaa
    43681 tttggtgtac ctactatatt taaattaatt ccttttatcc ttactgtatc tttctctgca
    43741 ttagcaataa tatattctga atttatgcca aatataatat cgaactttaa attatctaat
    43801 ttaggatatt atatttatgg tttcttcaat caacgtttct tagttgaatt cttttataat
    43861 aaatatattg ttaattcagt tttagaaata ggaggtcaaa ctacaaaagt tttagataaa
    43921 ggtagtattg aatcaatagg tccttatggg tttggtgtta ttttaactaa agctagtaaa
    43981 ataatttcta gcttaagtaa cggagttgtt actaattacg ctctttatat tttaatagga
    44041 atttgcttct acttatctat ttttactttt gtacaggtag tagatgacgt agtaaattct
    44101 attacaatag caagcttagt aattcttatg ttacataaag atcgttcttt aatttctaac
    44161 tagggcgctt ctaatccgaa ggttatgtag tagtattttt ttcgagcttg cgcctggcat
    44221 aggtcggcgc aatacttatt cccgccgaag gcgggaatca gcaggctcta aaattactgc
    44281 gcactagcca tctccgaaat agatagaggg gacgagctat atttcttcga aatcagccgt
    44341 ccctgcctta atttattaat taaggcgcta gctcgtaaga agagcttgcg gattttcgcg
    44401 gctcctaacg aagtgtacta tgaaatacta cacttcgtta ggagaaaata ttaatatatt
    44461 tcttaactag ggctataacc ttttatagat gaacctaacc tgcactacta gacgaagtct
    44521 cttcctagaa aatacagtcg gccttatttc tgtgttacga gtaagggata gtgctgtagt
    44581 gcatatctat attccctccg aaggatggaa atcggggagg agtaatatcc ctcccttcgg
    44641 agggatccgc aagctctaaa ataaagttat ttatttattt tagagcttgc tgattcgtga
    44701 aacgaatcgc gccgcgcctg gattagcact agcactagct ctttttttac tcgcaatgct
    44761 ggcccgcctt taagcgtata tattaaaggt aagctatcta tattaggata ggagtgcatg
    44821 tttgcttgct tgcttacggt ataacgtatt gcaagtaagc attagtagta tattaaaggg
    44881 ttaataaccc taaatctcat tagctttaat aggatagcat aattttagtt cgactctaaa
    44941 atgagaaaaa aaaaggaggg tatcttttta ccaatgatta tatttctcag taacgagagg
    45001 tatgggtaaa aaaaccgatg agaaacttac acgttatgag agaagacctg ttgacgatat
    45061 ttgtatggat ctcggatgga ccgggttgat accttttttt tttgaccaaa atttagacta
    45121 gatatagcac ttaggaaaaa aaatattctt tattattacc aaaagatttt gacttaagct
    45181 ctcaacattg agaagagatc aacttttgga ttatatcaac ttaatttcga tttagtagtc
    45241 cttctgattt ttttctgtat gcttcgcaca gaagcacaga aaaaaataat cagcaagctc
    45301 ctgtaagaga ggaccccata gaatccttat ttataggctg ttacaactgc ttcgccagaa
    45361 atattcgtta ttttagaacc aaagtctata aagctatcat tttagcttta gactatcttc
    45421 atataatatt gctacatatc aggtattata ttattaatga atgaagaact ttgtataaaa
    45481 tataaggcta tttattcagg tatctttatg ggcgagatat cggtgatgtg agctcctaga
    45541 tagatttgaa ttttagcgct aaattagtct atctatagac ctaaaaagag ttcctagcat
    45601 agggttaaat atggatagat gaagacgtta ggactccgag ctgaatactc aagtgaacat
    45661 acgcattttt atacactttt tcatgaaatt atttttttgc aatagcaatg ttagctcaaa
    45721 actggggttt aaacctagtt tttcaagatt tttttccggt tttacaagta aagaattaat
    45781 tgttaattct gatataaata atgttttact ttatgatgga aataatttta aagcagtttt
    45841 atttttacct tcattagtag cttttttaaa tttaattgaa gctatgaaaa ctgatagtat
    45901 aaataataat ctgtctttaa ttttagagtt taaggatttt tatcttagtc ttactaatat
    45961 ccttaaacaa ttagaaccag gtaaatattc atttggaggc acgccactac ttttatctaa
    46021 aatctttaga tgattattgt ttaactgaat gttatactaa gagtttagta gatacaaatt
    46081 gttgatttag tattatgggt tctccaggtt attgcccttt tcttaatgtt tttgattcat
    46141 atgatccaaa ggatttagta gtcctacgga ctcagcaagc tatatattta tcgagttgat
    46201 agtacagaaa taacttatag acttaaaaaa atattaaaaa gtgctaaatg tcaaactcaa
    46261 atagatttaa gtagagatac tttattagtt ataactaaag tcaatgatat aaataataaa
    46321 gaactaagta aagaagagac atttaaaatt aaaattcctg gtccgcttcg cacaaatagg
    46381 tcatactaaa cgtttctact ctactacaag aagagtagtg gataaaacta ataataattt
    46441 agaaccagat actattaaca taaaggagag taattcttta actttaaaca aatacgaggt
    46501 aaatataaag gatgctctag atcctatttt aaacaataat gtgtttaagt ctaatgatat
    46561 ggttaaaata attttgaaca atttaatcaa tatcattaag gaatatccct cccttcggag
    46621 ggatcagcca gctccctatt aatgaagata ctcaattaaa gatagaaaac tatcttttta
    46681 atcaatataa attcttatca gatagtaaag ataaagttaa gatatctggt atagatatta
    46741 gtttatttaa taaagaatta aaagagtatt gtttttctaa acgtgatgat ttttatttat
    46801 atttagattc acttagagaa agcttaaatt tagaggcacg ccacaaaatt agtggcgtgc
    46861 tgatgaggcg aagcctactc cggactacta aatagactag ttaaacctgt agatattcat
    46921 aactattata taagagaagt tttaaatggt ttagataata aagaaattat aaattatatc
    46981 ttctatgttt tatttttaat tttaacatac aacggtatga ttttagatag tgatgatgta
    47041 aaagaggatg aaaaaacaaa gataggatta acatctatta gtatggactt aggtaaattt
    47101 ttatcaaggc gcaagctcta gacttcgtct ctatatagta aagttatata aaaatagaga
    47161 taaggaaaaa ttttcacaag gagcttgctg tagtccagaa gcctaataaa agttttaaag
    47221 aagaattttt aagtctctct gctagcttcg ctagccctac ttagctttta gaagaggcgg
    47281 gctatatttc ttcgaaatca gccagcctat taaagaaaca aaaatcgata aacctaagtc
    47341 tgatggaggc gttacgctaa gttgttatta atatagacgc aagctatcga tttagaatta
    47401 gtaggaggag gaaaatatag caagtttgcg catagactat tcctacggga gagcttgtgt
    47461 attctgtagc catcgaactt cgtactgtac caggggtttg aaagagttcg ctatgaatag
    47521 ttctgtaaat tatacagttt aatgtatacc tcttgctgtt tacagtaagg ttacttaaaa
    47581 aaaataaata aatatatacc ctttctaggt agtagactat tccatatccc tatttcctga
    47641 gggatacact tcgttaggta tcaggaatat tttttttttc gctcgctata aaagtatatt
    47701 tatataccat atatatataa tttaaaaata ttatgagaat attaaaaaat caccctttat
    47761 taaaattagc taatggttat ttaatagacg cttcacaacc tagtaatata agttacttat
    47821 gaaatttcgg atctttatta ttactttgtt tagttataca aattgtaact ggagttactt
    47881 tagcaatgca ctacaaccct tcagtattag aagcatttaa ttctgtagaa catattatgc
    47941 gtgatgtaaa caatggatga ttagtacgtt acttacatag taacacagca tcagctttct
    48001 tctttttagt cattatttgt gtagatttcg tctacttttt tttgtgtaat cctttattta
    48061 cttcaaacaa accttgtata aaataccttg ctacaaaaga tgcaagatta aaaagtagta
    48121 aagctcagct gcctttattt gcactccgca aatatagcag agcactatct tctaaatcag
    48181 gtatacataa catagtaact tcttctcaca gtaaaatagg agacatagca tgtgaaacag
    48241 cccccacaca taaacctgaa aacttagcct ttctttcaga tgaagagttt ggcgaatgat
    48301 tcagaggttt tgtagatgcg gagggttgtt tttcaataca aactgtgaag aatcacttca
    48361 aatttatttt cactttttgt ctgcatattg atgaaacacc tttaattaaa tatatcatac
    48421 aaagattagg tgtaggtgct ttctctttaa gagagagctc tgtaaatttt actgtttcaa
    48481 gtaaggatgc actactcgta atttttggtg tattagacaa aagaccccta aatactagca
    48541 aaaacttaaa ctacctagcc tttagacaag cttacgatct ttatttttat cgtgaatctg
    48601 ttaatatttc ctcagaacta tctcaagaaa ttgtcaccct taaagataaa atgaataaaa
    48661 agagagtaga gtttaaacag tcgacagatc ataagataca cattactcct tactgattgc
    48721 tagggtttgt agaaggtgag ggttattttt ccacgaataa aacagattac agcttaaaat
    48781 ttggtatagg gcaaacttca caggaaataa tagtattaga agctatacag aaatattttt
    48841 tagcactacc aacagctaaa aattatgtgg aaagaaataa tactaaccta gttagcttag
    48901 ccacatataa ccaagctaaa ggtagggatt ataaggctat ggcccaacta gttataaccc
    48961 agaggtattt tatatctaac gttattatac ctttttttga caagttaacc tggttaagta
    49021 aaaaatttaa ggactatgtt gactgaaagt taattttaga ccttataaac catggttgac
    49081 attttacgga agaaggtaaa aagttgatct ctttaattac ccaaggtatg aataattata
    49141 gattatctaa taacactacc tctgaagagg atacttcacg agcagatgtg aaagaaagag
    49201 cattaaaact tttatcttct ccttcaaatt ttgaagtaca agcgaacggt aaaatattaa
    49261 taaaatcctt aggtacttat cttaaaggta gaggtaacgt aggggttaat gtcttaaata
    49321 ccaaaggtga aatagtcttt aagtttaatt ctataaaaga ttgtgctttg tttttcaatg
    49381 tccatactag aactataaat agaagattag ataagggttc tttggtggag cacgataacc
    49441 aaaatctggt attccaacgt gatgttcgtt taccttaata tcatgccatc agtattaaag
    49501 ttatacaaat aatataagta aataaagtaa atctaattaa aactaggcca aaattccatt
    49561 atctttgaga gggagcaata aaccaacacc tctagggcgt ttatatatag cagttgtcat
    49621 taaacgtgtt aatattgatt tattgctacc tgtttgttcg gctgcggatt tttttctata
    49681 gaaaaaaaaa taaagcaagc ggcagtaggc ttcgcctcat aatggaaata aaaataagag
    49741 ccttgagaaa gctcttaagg ctaaattgtg gaagtgaacc ttctgctata aaccatcaaa
    49801 ttgcgggaaa cccctaaaga aatttcaacc aagtaagtat ggtaacataa cttatggcac
    49861 aggtaatgac tcgtggtacg gtaaaatcga aatttatata cgaaagttaa atgggcaatc
    49921 tgcagccaag catctactac taatacttag taaggtgtgc agttcatcga ctaaatgttg
    49981 gttggcatta tctatttgat agtgcttaag atatagtcaa accctactcg aaagagtaca
    50041 gaggtaataa agaattaagt tgactagcaa ataaataggc aagtatcttt acccctaagc
    50101 tttggttctt atctttatta tcttttaaat gggtggtaat ccctacaact aaccatagat
    50161 tactgcttag ggagaaggat cctaactcag cctgttttgt agtatttgca ctacaaatgg
    50221 taaaaggata gatttggtac ttacacatag gaagaggtat atactacgca tcttatagag
    50281 caccaagaac attgacatga gtcataggta caataatcct tatcgttatg atagtaacag
    50341 gattcctggg ttaccttaca atagcccaaa acgactataa taataataaa ataacaacta
    50401 cgacaacctt taacgataaa agatattatt caacatcgag aaataataaa gaggagactt
    50461 cgttcccacg tataaataag tttttattag ccaaaaatct taatcctgtt tttatctatc
    50521 ataatctaaa tgaagattca gttcgtaaaa atatagctaa agaaactaag ggacttagtg
    50581 gtatttatat gatcttaaat aaagaaactt taagttatta tataggatca gcttctacag
    50641 acagaattaa ctctagattt tcaaaacatt taatatattt aaatggtagt aaaatagtta
    50701 aaaattcagt taataaatat ggtttacata attttgtctt tattgtatta gaattattcc
    50761 ctgaaatagt taatcaagaa aataataaaa aattattaga tttagaagat ttttatctaa
    50821 aatctctttt acctgactat aatatattaa ccgaagcagg atctagcttt gggtataaac
    50881 atactgaagt taatagaata aagatgaaag ctaattatag tgagaagggt agagaagaaa
    50941 taggtagttt gaatagaggt aaaactttat cttctgaaac tatagaaact atgagacaat
    51001 cagctttaaa tagaaaacct ttagactata cagaacaagg tgttttaaat atgaaaaaga
    51061 attctaagcc tattatagta aaagaattaa ataatactgt atatggcgaa tttaatagta
    51121 tagttgaagc agcagaagct ttaaattgtt caactaaaac tatacaaaga acattaaaaa
    51181 gtcctagcaa aagattaaaa agacgttgaa tagttgatta tgttaaataa ggcgggctcc
    51241 gaaggataag ctcccttaaa ttattattat agttgtagtc ctgcaagtat atagttttat
    51301 gcaatttatg gaaagaaata aaacttaaag cagagtaacc tgacaaggtt attgaagaaa
    51361 ccaaatcgtt tctttggcaa tgctagtgaa aacgatcaaa gtatatttta atataagaga
    51421 tcgtcggtta ttcatataat cgcgacagac tgggtcactg gtgggtagct gaaatgctgc
    51481 ttaatgcaca gtcgaggctt atagtagtac tttgtagcta atttaaatta gctacaaagt
    51541 actactaata gaatatacga attcaaagtt attctaacta ttattaactt tgtaaaataa
    51601 atttaactta tttatggcct gaatgaagga tttctagcca cacctataat taaacactca
    51661 aacactacac ctattcctac tccagccccc gctagagcta tagttgctaa accagctcca
    51721 ataagttaac aacgatgggt tctaaccagc cactatgatg atagaatttt acgatttaat
    51781 tataaatatg ggttatacac ccgggataga aactctcaga aatacaactt tttcaggtca
    51841 ggatttaaaa agtgcatttt gtgaagcatt aagttctcat aactataatt taagacaagc
    51901 aaaaaaactt gttttagatt tatgttttaa tagggatact gtaaggctaa attttttatt
    51961 aggatatcgt gatgaagggg taatgaatta tatattggag attgctaata agcatagaga
    52021 gttttaccca ttaacccgaa aattaataaa tcaatattta tataatctaa ctgaagatat
    52081 tgcctattca tatatagaat tttatcaaga taatgtagtt agatatcttt ttctaccaga
    52141 tgaggcagat aagtttatag ctatggtaag ggaaagtcct attctaaagc atatatatta
    52201 tgttgacgcg ggttctaagg taagaagtcc ggggtttgga gtggcaaagt ctaatctact
    52261 gctacaaagt gaagtattta agtatgaaac cgcagaaatg ttctctaaaa tacgtaatct
    52321 tggtagagca gatatagggc agatggatat gatagaaata ccatatgaag gaaatgtcat
    52381 gcgggccata agaaaagatg aggcatgaag agtattaaag gctgctaatt ttttataata
    52441 attatgggtt agctttagct tgcttattct tacagaaaaa aagtttaagg gggggcgaga
    52501 ctttgtctac tgccgaagga tggagaggaa taaaaaaaaa atatattttt ttttatacta
    52561 aacgaagttt cgccctcctt gtaataggta agcttgtatg ttttacctta tggacaaatg
    52621 tcattatgag gtgctacagt tattactaat ttaattagtg ctgttccatg aattggacaa
    52681 gacatagttg agtcaacaaa cactattatt aatttatgtt taggtattat tactttattt
    52741 ttaatgtacg gcgcaatgcg aacttattta ctatatttaa aagtttatac taaggaaact
    52801 tctttaccta ccataggtac tatacataag aatgctctaa aaaaaagtaa taaaacttta
    52861 agattagata aacaagaata tatttcgata ccttcatctt ttttagcttt tttagctgga
    52921 ttaatagatg gagacggata tattcaaata agtaaaacac caaaaggatt tataactatg
    52981 aaattagtta tatcattaca tttagaagat atttctactt tagaatatat acattctgtt
    53041 ttaaaattag gtaagattaa tatatataaa gatttaaaaa gccctacttg caaattagtt
    53101 attaataaaa ctgatttaca agaagtatta tttcctttat ttatttataa taatatattt
    53161 ttcttaacta atactagaat agatcaattt aatttagcta tgtatatatt aagaaatgat
    53221 ataaaattac aaagtgaaat ttcagaggtt aagaatgtac catttgtttt tgaaatacct
    53281 aaaagtccag tagactatac attattacct ttttttaaaa attgaattgt aggatttaca
    53341 tgttcagaag gttctttttt tattaaaaaa aacaatgatg gttgttttca attaaaacaa
    53401 agaatacatt ctgatttatt tgaagctttt aaattgattt tttctacaaa tagaaaaata
    53461 gatagtacaa ataactataa tcaatttgga gttagttcca aatcagatgt acaaaaagtt
    53521 ataaattatt tttcattttc aggtttacat cctttagtgg gattaaaata tatacaatat
    53581 gaaaaatgat taaataattt gcgtgcaagt tcacgttata gtaaattaaa ttaccctaaa
    53641 taacctaaac ataaattaat aattttaatg ggctccttaa aaataataaa taattatttt
    53701 tagaggcata atggggaaaa ttacaaggac atttaataaa taaacaacct ccgttttatt
    53761 aaattatttg tagcggaact taattcggta tataaggcgc aagcttagga ttaagagcgt
    53821 tcaacgacta atgagtgagt tataccaaca ataagctcaa cacgataacc cctaaatctt
    53881 cttaaagaag atttaagaaa tagtctaaat acatcttaat agatgtaaag tataaattaa
    53941 atattctaca aaaacaatcg tcatttgagg aggtttatat acagatgaac cacattgcgg
    54001 cgacgtaatg ttaaaaattc tgcttaatgc tggaacatct cccatcttag gatttgcata
    54061 cgacttattc ttgttatttt taacaattat ttgcgtgaaa attgcaatga catggagaca
    54121 atcagcaggg gtgagaagta ttcatacttc agaagcctct cagagactac atgcagaaga
    54181 tctcacctac gcttatttag taggattatt tgaaggagat ggattttttt ctatcacaaa
    54241 aaaaggaaaa tacctaacat atgaattagg tattgaatta tctattaaag atgtacaatt
    54301 aatttataaa attaaagcat tattaggtat aggagttgta agcttcagaa aaagaaatga
    54361 ggtagagatg gtatctctaa gaattagaga taaaaaacat ttaaaaaact ttatactacc
    54421 catttttgat aaatacccta tgttttctaa taaacaatat gattacttaa gatttagaag
    54481 tgctttgctt tcaggtatta tatattctga agatttacct gaatatacta gaagcaatgt
    54541 acctttaaat tctgtagaat ctattttaga taagtcttac ttttcagctt gattagtagg
    54601 atttatagag gctgaaggtt gctttagtat atataaatta aaaaaagaca atgattattt
    54661 agtagctagt tttgatattg cccaaaaaga tggtgatatt ttaataaaag ctataagtaa
    54721 gtatttatct tttaccacca cggtttattt agacaagtat gattgttcta gattaaaagt
    54781 tacaagtgta agatcaatag agaatactat taatttttta gatagagcac cggtaaaact
    54841 aatgggaaat aaaagattac aatacttatt atgaataaaa caattgcgta caatatctag
    54901 atatgcggaa aaaataaaaa taccttcaat ttactaaata aacaagagat catgatatag
    54961 tccgatcaat gaagagattt attgagtgta gtgagagtat ttaattaata ttaaatacgt
    55021 gactaccaac acaaatgctc tgtaaataac gcaacattaa acagattctt cgctttacat
    55081 tttgtattac cgtttatttt agcggcatta gttttaatgc atatgatagc tttacatgat
    55141 acagctggat caagtaatcc attaggagtt ccagtatatt atgatagaat gcctatggct
    55201 ccttatttct tatttaaaga tttaattact atatttatct ttatatttgt tttaggaata
    55261 tttgtattct ttatgcctaa tgttttaggt gatagtgata attatataat taggaaagct
    55321 agttattgtc agaatgaact tctggctaca agaaaccatc aaattgcggg aaaaccctaa
    55381 agcaatttca accaagcaga catggtaaca tagtttgtgg cacaggtaac gactcgtggt
    55441 atggtaaaat cgaaattgat tatctaatgt ctgataaatg ggtaatccgc agccaagcac
    55501 ctatcactgt atttacagtg aggtgtgcag ttcatcgact aaatgttggt tggcgcaagc
    55561 ttaagatata gtcaagcccc tttcgaaaga atgcaggatc ttttttttga taagaagatt
    55621 tcgttaaatg gataggttta gtagtcctac ggactcagca agctcctatt tagggagaat
    55681 gccttagtca ggcgtaactg ttatttaatt actttctata cttttttaaa gactgaaagt
    55741 tatatatcct ctttttatca aaataattct ctcctgacgg aatctgccga cagtcttaaa
    55801 cctgcccgtg taggaaaagt aggaaataaa gaaatgactc tttatgaagt taaaagttta
    55861 tttcaaacta taaagaattc agatccttca tatgaaggat ctgaaaaaga atttggttta
    55921 cttgccaatg gtttctggca agcggaaggg tatataggag gtatatttag atctgagttg
    55981 aatttttatc ctatctgctc agctactcag ttgttttctg aagaaagcgc gaaatttttt
    56041 attagattag acaaagcttt atgtaataaa ggaactttta gtataacttt aaatagcttt
    56101 ggtaagtttg ttattgctta tagattatcc ggttgagata cttttttttc tgtatttgtt
    56161 ccttatttct atatgcaata tggtgaaaaa tatcgtgcta ttctaaaact aaaaaaaatt
    56221 tatgaattaa aagattatat taaacatcac agttcagacg ataaggctaa agttttatta
    56281 gtgagtcttg tttattcttt aactgctcat tctcctcgtt ataaagtaag tttagaagaa
    56341 aaattaattt ctttaaattt agatcagggc ttattgaaag aattaccttt atataaagaa
    56401 aatgatgtaa aaccatcttt cttatttata ttagggttct ttttaggtga tggtacttta
    56461 catttgaaac tggaatgaaa agacaaaaat agtactgttg ttattgttcc tttatttaat
    56521 ataatacaat ctaatgtaga atcaaataaa tatataatgg aaagaatgac tagttgttta
    56581 aacgctttga atattaaagc taatttagac aaaggtacta atacttttac tttaacagta
    56641 aaaggtattg ataatgtatt taattcttta tttcctttat tgaaaaaata ttcgcatttc
    56701 ttatatggga aaagagatag ctttaattta ttagtatgag tagaggggct aattagatca
    56761 ggaggccatc acacttattt tggtctaaaa gcgcttgtat atagaatata tcatagtact
    56821 aatgagcgta ttacagacaa agaagtttga atgagccgtc ttgaggactg attaaaagca
    56881 gtttctgctc gtagagaatg tggagaatat tatatttcac ctatatacac ttctaataaa
    56941 cagattatag gttgacaagt acgtttcccc tctactttaa agttaccaaa atccaataaa
    57001 gcatttatgt cttcaacctg tggtggtcaa gataaagctt tagcaatagc tgtgcagtat
    57061 agagataaaa ttctttcaga ttgaattaat cttaattttt agtggctggc tggcgtgcct
    57121 cttcaaagaa attatgcccg cctcttcaat atgttttcac cttagtaaat ataaagtacc
    57181 cgcttcgcgc ttcgcactaa tgagagatag aggtagtaac aaatctgact aactaatctg
    57241 ggctaaccct atgcaaacac cacctgccat agtacctgaa tgatatttat tacctttcta
    57301 tgctatttta agatctattc ctaataaatt attaggagtt atcgcaatgt tagctgcaat
    57361 attaattatt ttaatattac ctaaggctga cctaggttta acaaagggtt tacaatttag
    57421 acctttaagc aaggcggctt tctacgtctt tttagtgaac tttttaatat taatgcaaat
    57481 aggtgctaaa catgtagaaa gtccttttat agaaatagga caactaagta ctgctttata
    57541 tttttctcat ttcttattta tattaccggc agtaagtata ttagaaaata ctcttgtaga
    57601 tttagaatta caaaataatg ccaaaaatat atagggttaa tgctatgtat agcttgcttt
    57661 ttactacaaa gtagtgctgt gtagcccctc cggggctcgt ggtatttttt ttttcgaaaa
    57721 aaaatactac acacgaacga gtaaaaaaaa aataaagttt tctttatttt ttttttattg
    57781 ctagagcgag gggcgctagc tctccgtctc cgattccgta ggaatcggaa tacggagagc
    57841 ttgcgcctgg aatactcgtt agcagcgtct gctaagtaag gcactgcttt gtagtactag
    57901 caaagattaa gattgtaaac ggttttacac ggtgattgca gatcatttga atgaggttca
    57961 attcctcctt aatctttatt ttatttagta gtgctgtagt gctagcacta gcactagcaa
    58021 gtttgagcaa gctcttgctt gctgattatt tttttctgtg cttctgtgcg aagcatacag
    58081 aaaaaaatca gaaggactat tactctaact tatataatta ttaaaggtaa aaaaaacaat
    58141 acgagcttgc tgattatttt tttctgtgct tctgtgcgaa gcatacagaa aaaaatcaga
    58201 aggactatta ctagacgaag tctagccccc cctccagaag aatgcctccc ggagggaata
    58261 tggctactga cagtttatta ttatagcttg cgagtccatc catatccctt tgggatcagt
    58321 aggactacta actgtatgtt ttaatccttt attaattata gattaactaa tatttagaat
    58381 atacaaataa gttactacta cagatgaatt tttttttatt gtagttttag taccttagca
    58441 cgtagtatcg cttgcgagca atttcgttgt aggcttaact atactataat aatttcacta
    58501 aatagccacg atagtggtta ttttaaagat tggggctgct tttctgctat agctgcttct
    58561 tgctttatac ctataaagca agaagcagct aagcaaacag aagtagctga caaaataaat
    58621 atttgtattt aaaatgtttt agaatagtac ttttatggct gctagcttgc gtatttgaac
    58681 ttttctccag gtgaacgaag tttctagtag gagtacactt cgttagaggg aggcgccccc
    58741 gaagaagtac cccctcttcg caccgtcccc ctctagtatc gctacctaga atggagttcc
    58801 tatcctacgg agagcttgtg ccaatatatc ggctaagcag aaattcgcaa gctagcaaac
    58861 tagaagtata tgctacgtat attgcaccac tagtaaccat aatcgaataa tttgatagat
    58921 caggctagat agcttattac tgcttgcgag tccatccata tccctttggg atcaggagga
    58981 ctactaagta gcagatataa tctaacccac gttatcattt tttttattta gtaatagcta
    59041 tcccgatccc cgaccctctc tccgggggga aaaaatcttt ttactattcc gagctttcgc
    59101 gattcgttcc cctaacgaag tgtatgaatg ccacccagag ggatatggaa tcggcagatt
    59161 ttttttcttc gaaggcgcta gctcttcagc ctacccctcg ctatcgggga tggggatgaa
    59221 acgaagttta ctcttcgttc acatgagctc tcagaaggat gcccccttgt ttctttaacc
    59281 cgctatatcc ctccgggatc agcgaacaaa gttccctcct gcttttacta atcctagagg
    59341 aggagcttgc gtatacgaag tctcttcgtg aaacgaatag cgccatatcc ctccgggtac
    59401 gcaggctaag ggttaaaata taatatgatt ttgtagaacc gttatcacat taatttatag
    59461 tggggagctc tagcaaactc gctcgtaatt attaattaaa aatattagtt aataactttt
    59521 aagtgaaaaa ttatgttcac aaagagtact ttaattattt cctaattttg tctttagata
    59581 aggagagttg ttcccaccag cctaatttga ccttaagatc ccaaatgtct atgggtatgg
    59641 aaagatgatt taattctaca aatgctaaag atataggtac actatattta atcttcgctc
    59701 ttttctcagg attattagga acagcttttt cagtgttaat tagacttgaa cttagtggac
    59761 ctggagtaca atatatttct aataatcaat tatataacag tgtaattaca gctcacgcta
    59821 tattaatgat attcttcatg gtcgacaatt gaagactatt taattttaat tttcaagcta
    59881 gcacccttcg aatatttttt tcaaagaaaa aaattacaga ggtcgctctc aataataacc
    59941 aaaacaacac tattactatt acaaatagta ataataataa ttctaataaa aataacgatg
    60001 aagataaaat accactatat actaaagtat atatagaaaa cccttttaat aatagaaatc
    60061 ttatcttaaa agtatcgaaa aatcaaaaag gtgtttatgt ttgagaaagt aatgatcatg
    60121 cttatgtagg acattctatc aatttgtata atagaataag ttcttacttt atgccatcta
    60181 ttcttcaaac taaagcacgt agagtgttac gttattttaa taaacacgga tttcaagata
    60241 caaatcttac aatttatata atggatgaga attctagctt agatgacgtt gtaagcttag
    60301 aacagcattt tatagatact ttaaaaccaa gtttaaacgt agatttggtg gcaagcagtt
    60361 ctggttatca tgaaccaatg ggccaagaaa taagagatag attacgtaaa caaagaggta
    60421 ctcctgtata tatttataac gtagaagatt ttactttatt atatatattt gaatcgaaac
    60481 aacatatgta tgattcaata agtattcatc ataaaacttt aaataactgt ttagatgcag
    60541 gtacagtgta tttagatact ttatttttat ctttggattt aatagaagaa tctgaaaata
    60601 cgaatttatt aactctagag ggaataaaag agttggtaaa tgaaaaacgt gcattatata
    60661 cagttaaaca tcctgcttct atttctattt tagcagaatt taaagacgat tcaagtaaga
    60721 atctggaatt ttcatcgtta acaagtttag ctaatcactt aaaaggagat cgtgtaacta
    60781 ttagacaata tttaaaaggt gtaaaatcag gttattatag aggaaaatga aaatttacat
    60841 ataaagatta aatagaaagg catggccggg taaggcagaa atgctttact ttattttcac
    60901 tatatgcagg aatcccctta gagcctttaa aactagtacc gcagactata tgttagcagt
    60961 ggaatacagt gacattttaa aggattgggt aatccgcggg aaaccaaaga taattttgtt
    61021 atcgagtagg atcctaagag actacacgtg aaatatctta gtgtatattt tataatattc
    61081 aaagataaag atatagtccg tacatattcg aaagattatg agtaaacgta tgcctgcatt
    61141 aataggtgga ttcggaaatt ttctaatgcc tttaatggta ggaggtcctg acatggcatt
    61201 ccctagatta aataatatta gtttctgatt attacctcct agtttattat tattaatatt
    61261 ctctgcttgt attgaaggag gtgtgggtac aggttgaaca cttttgaagg ataaggtgtt
    61321 gctctttggt aacttagagg caataaaact ctactcgatg cgtgaaaccc ttgaagttta
    61381 tatagcttat actattatct actcactttt aattttagta gtaataatgt taatagtatt
    61441 cttaggtttt cttataaaaa acctaagtac aagacaatat gcctgggaac taactaaatt
    61501 aatgtttaga acccatcaga gactaaacgt agagcatcct aatgaaaata ataatttatt
    61561 tgaccattct aaatcaatta atagatttaa atattacgaa aataaagata atttccatca
    61621 atgattagta ggttttactg atggtgatgg aagtttttcg attgtcagag tagctgaaag
    61681 aaaatgaacc ctatttttta aattaactca gagtacttat aatttaagag ctatacattt
    61741 tattaaaaat caattaggcg taggttcaat ttacgtagat agcgattgta ataaagcaga
    61801 ttttaggata agagatagaa aaactatagg tgctacgatt ttacctattt ttgataaata
    61861 tcctctattg actagtaaat acttttcata tttaaaattt aaaaaagcat atgaaatatt
    61921 agaaaatccc aatttatcta ctcaagataa agataattta ttactagcac tacaaaaaga
    61981 acaaatgcct ttagattata tttctcctgc atgaaaaaca gtaaactatg aagttaatga
    62041 tacaaataaa gctaaatctg ttatgagtaa atattgactt ataggtttca ctgaagcaga
    62101 aggaagtttt tatcttgtaa ataaagcttc tactcgtatt gttcatgcct ttgaaataac
    62161 tcaaaaatta gattttatcg ttttaaaagc tatagctcat atattgggta taagtgtaag
    62221 tagaaaaaaa ttacgagctt cgcgccacac agtagttact acaaattcac gggctatttc
    62281 aaatataata gattactata gtaaaactat gaaaggtata aaagctgtag aatttagaat
    62341 ttgagctaga tcttatgtga aatataaagg taactatgaa aaattaaata gtataagaga
    62401 aaatataaga gttttcagac aaatcaggct ccgctcttaa tgacaaattt aaatataaag
    62461 attaagatct agaatggatt aggatgaagg tatagtccaa actatcatga aaatgataga
    62521 aataacgata gtatttaaaa gagtatgctg catattttat aaaatatgcc gcgactaaat
    62581 atgaggttat aaatacaaaa atgttatccc ccattatcag gattacaaag tcacagtgga
    62641 ccaagtgtag atcttgcaat atttacttta catttaacag gggtaagtag tttattagga
    62701 tcaataaatt tcatcacaac aattgtgaac atgagaacac caggaataag attacacaaa
    62761 ctagccttat tcggatgagc cgtagttata acagcagtat tacttttatt atcattacct
    62821 gtattagctg gtaaaatact gccagtgtta aatttggcaa attgctggaa acagatatat
    62881 ttatttatta tatctttatt agcaggatgc ttattttatt ataaattatt aagtatcttc
    62941 agagactatt cgccaaaatt tgtatgtttt aaatcttatt taaatataga tcgtaaattc
    63001 ttttctgtaa aaagaaaaat tccatcatga ggtacgccta ctaataatgg agaatttgat
    63061 cctaaatttt cttcgtattt agctggtata attgaaggag atggtactat tatagtacct
    63121 aaaagagaaa gatcacttaa aggtgactta tattaccctt caatacaaat agtattcgat
    63181 tcgagagatt ttcctttagc tttaatgtta caatctaaat taaatcatgg atctatttct
    63241 aaaaaaaaag gttctagtgc ttatgtctta acaattaata aattagaagg tatatttcta
    63301 atagccaatg ttataaacgg ttatatgaga actcctaaga tttatgcttt acatagatta
    63361 attgattgat taaatctaag atttgatttt aatataacca agaaaaataa agatataagt
    63421 gatataaatt ctaacagttg attagcaggg tttatagacg cagatggtca tttttcagta
    63481 agaacgactt tagtaacgga gcaggcttcg cctactaaat atccaaaaat agaatgtaaa
    63541 tttgaattat cgcaaagaca aaatgatcat aattatgaaa ataatttgga atatttgagt
    63601 ctaattgcgg actttttatc ttctactgtt aaagaaacca gaatgaatag gccaaaccct
    63661 gaatatagag ttagaactac aaatgtagat agtaatttta tattagttca atatcttgag
    63721 caatatcctt tattttctag taaatattta aactataaag attgaataaa agtattgtca
    63781 tattttaaag ccaaaagtca tacaaaatct gagtctatta aagctatagt tgaaattaaa
    63841 gcacaaatga ataataaaag aacagaattt aattgagatc atttaaataa tttatataac
    63901 ttatacaaat aaaacatagt cccaacaata tggcgacata ttgagtgtct gccttaaaca
    63961 gttttgttta tgaggttaat taattaacca tgagacctgg tctagcaggc caagaatatt
    64021 tttttgggta ttacaatggt tcttacagac cgtaatttta atacttcatt ctttgaagta
    64081 gccggtggtg gagaccctat attattccaa catcttttct taagagatat tttaattaat
    64141 tattatattt tagctattat tccaataatt aaaatagcca aaaaatctag ctttttattt
    64201 aaattaaatt atagtacttc ttcaacaagt aatttttgtt tagaatcctt ttactccaaa
    64261 tataatgaac atttacctgg caatacctca ccctcaaaaa aattcttaac ttgatttata
    64321 ggatttacag aaggtgaagg atcttttatc gtaaataata gaggtgatct ttgtttcgtt
    64381 attacacaaa gtaacctaga tatctatgta ttagaatata taaaagaaat tttagggttt
    64441 ggtaaagtaa tacctcaatc taaaactaca agtagatatg ttactcaaaa taaaaaagaa
    64501 atagaattgc ttgttcattt atttaacggt aatcttatat taccacgtag aaaggaaaaa
    64561 tttgaagaat ttgtaaaagg atttaataca tgagtaacta aaggaagaat tcaattaaat
    64621 acagttgaaa taaaacatac ctatatttta cctagtttat ataacaactg actttcaggt
    64681 tttactgacg gagaaggttg ttttacttgt tcaataaata aagataaagg attcagtttt
    64741 aattttaata tttctcaaaa atgagagcaa gatgttaaaa tactagaaca tctctgttca
    64801 ttatttaatg caggtaaagt atccaaacat agttctgata atgcctatga atatagaata
    64861 ggcggattag aaaattgtag aaatgtattt acttatttta ataactataa cttaataacg
    64921 aaaaaatctg cttcatatgt agcatgaaaa gaagtacatg gtgatttatt aaataaaaat
    64981 cacttagatc ctataaaacg agttgaatta aaagaaaaag ctaaattaat taataaattt
    65041 aattaaagta tagggaaaaa aagtcaaggt ttaacgtata agttatgaaa ctctcaggac
    65101 agatgtaaaa agatataaga tccgtaagag taaatattct atatagaata taccttagat
    65161 ttagttagta tttagcggat attacttgta actcttaagt ataatgcgta tataataaag
    65221 tatacgttat tgtacatgtt aatagataac ataaggaaaa gttaatataa atactagcaa
    65281 cactagtgtt aacggtcaat gaatattctc attcgaagac cgtcggttat ttaagtgacc
    65341 gctacagact ggttcactgg tgggtagctg aaatgctgct taatgtacag tcggtttctt
    65401 ccgtatttcc gatatacgca caagcccatg attattatat cactggtacc tggatttaac
    65461 aagagaaaaa caagtaagtt aaatttgaag aaatggattc ttcggtcaaa aatggccctt
    65521 taaattcaat ttatcgcaac aaactataag cgaggagttc gttttatatt tattaggtac
    65581 tatgcacata agttgtactt tgttgtacac cgttatagta aaaatcctaa aaatttacga
    65641 taattcgcaa gtaaccaacg cgcttagcac gctagtagga acttcagagg ccatacgttt
    65701 gttaaacata aaatcaattc ataatcttag taagtcccct aatagtttaa gatttaaaca
    65761 atgactagcc ggattaatag acggagatgg ttgtttttca ttatctaaaa aaggttatgc
    65821 tagtttagaa attacaatgg acattcgaga tgagtgtgct ttacaagctg taaaaaacgt
    65881 ttacggaggt tcaattaaat taagatcagg tgtcagtgca ctaagatata gattacatag
    65941 taaagaaggt tttctaaatc ttattaatga tgtaaacggt catataagaa accctaatag
    66001 attgatacaa ttaaattata tttgtgtaaa atatgatata gtattaaaat atcctgaaaa
    66061 gttgactaga gataatggtt gattatcggg atttttcgat gcagatgggt caattactat
    66121 aaagagtaca gatggacaat tatctatttc tgcaggccaa aagacatctg agttattaac
    66181 acctttagtt gaacagtttg ggggttatgt ctacatagat agaggtggaa atggttcatt
    66241 taaatgatat gtgactaaga aagaagatgt acttaacctg atagaatatt ttaaaaaata
    66301 tccctctaga tcagctaaaa ataatagatt gcacttagtg cctaagatat atgaattgaa
    66361 gagtatgaaa gctcatactg cgccttcagg gtctttatta gctaaaagct gagagactct
    66421 tatggctaaa tgaaaaaatt acggataaat tatgtttaaa gatatggtcc aaacatttta
    66481 gtgttacacg ttacacacta aaatgtagca tcccgaggta aaaattataa gcctcataat
    66541 gttgctgtat gctggaaaca cttcgatatc aagttttaaa tactcccctt tcaaagatat
    66601 agtaaaaaag ttaaaacaat gaagtcaatc agcaggtaac acttttaagg ttaaccttaa
    66661 aagtggaacc tcagagacta tatgcgacaa tactgaaaca ataaaaaata tttctattca
    66721 tgtggctact catttaaaac ccctaaacga tgaacaattt gggcattatt tagctggttt
    66781 gatagatgga gatgggcatt ttagtagcga agctactaaa caacaattag tcattgtatt
    66841 tagttcacct gacgttaaat tagcctatta tataaaagaa gtaataggat ttggtaatgt
    66901 aaaaaaagtt aaagataaaa atgcttactt atatattata tctaacaaag aaggtttatt
    66961 tagagtaatt aatttaatta atggtaaatt gagaacttta aataaattta atcaagttct
    67021 taataatata ttagcttacc ctacatatgc aaaagaaaat ctagaattta aaataaatga
    67081 ttctaataat ttatataatc attgaatagc cggattttcg gatgcagatg ctagttttca
    67141 aataaaaatt attactagag atgataagcc tagacctgaa attagattaa attaccaagt
    67201 agtacgctcc gctaaaaaag ataatcctat attgttatta ttaaaggaat tttttggagg
    67261 taatataggt tatagatcaa gtcagggtac ttattattat ggatcaacta gttttggttc
    67321 agctaaaaag gtgattaatt attttgatca ttttcattta caatctagta aacatattaa
    67381 ttatcttaaa tgaagaaaag cttatttact tatacaaaaa aaagatcatt taacggaaaa
    67441 agggttagat aaaataagaa aattcaaaat ttctatgaat agaaattcag tataagatag
    67501 agtcctaaca aagatgtaaa tctttgagta ttaattataa tagatctaga cattaagtta
    67561 aacttcctaa tattagtagg actaactcta tgttttattt acgactatta aattaatcaa
    67621 aattaatgtt atatattaat cgtgccagct ttcggtataa ttagtacaac tatctcaact
    67681 aattcaaata aaccaatatt tgggtacata ggaatggtca attggcctac gttaattaat
    67741 aattacgtaa aacccctcta tatgctggga acctctaaca tcttaaatac tagaaataat
    67801 aagtatttca gtgaaaattt taaggatatt acaatgagca atcagcaggt aaataaattt
    67861 atattgttta taaaggagat tactctcttt atatatttta ttttttataa cctcagagac
    67921 tacacgaggg gaatctttca atctgaaaga ttaagatata gtccaatatt ttataaaagt
    67981 actcgaagat cgtttaataa tgcagtacct gtaaataaag tatttaaaag aaattactct
    68041 attgataatc gtttacataa actagatcct aattgggtga caggatttgt agacgctgag
    68101 ggttgttttt ctacaataat agaagtatct gaggatctaa aacgaaaagt tagagtttcc
    68161 tttgaaataa atttacacga aaaagatgaa caaatcttgg taagtattaa gtcttttttt
    68221 ggtgtaggac aagtatataa cagatcagat aaaaaaattt ctatatacag agtaactaat
    68281 gtaaactaca taaaagataa tataatacct cattttatag agtaccctct tatgagtaaa
    68341 aaagctctag attttttatt atgatcaaag gttatagaaa ttattctgaa caaagagcat
    68401 ctaagtgagg aaggattttt aaaagtactt tcttattatg catatataaa cactggagtg
    68461 tccaaaaagg ttcaaaaata ctatcctaat attatacctg cggataaacc ggatacgttt
    68521 ttacctgaaa ctttgcatcc tcagtgagta tctggatttg tagcggggga tggagggttt
    68581 tctatttaca ttagatctgc taaggattat gtaatctcag aaaaagtatc ttgtagattt
    68641 cacattgctc aacacattag agacttagag ctaatgaaat tattcataaa attttttgat
    68701 tgtggttctg taggagtaag atctaataaa gctacaccta gatgtgactt ttacgtacaa
    68761 gatttttttc ttatagtaga aaaaatctta cctcattttg atacttatcc gttattaaat
    68821 ttaaaacagc aagattatct ttgttttaaa gaatgtgtat ctattattaa gtcgaaaacc
    68881 catttaactc gtgaaggttt aaataaaatt aaaagtttaa acttagagat gaattctaat
    68941 aggttaaaat aatactttat ttacgtaaaa tatcgctatg ctatgatgtc tataggaata
    69001 ctaggattta tagtatgaag ttgtgttatg gcttcaccct atagtgatat agggagtaca
    69061 attaatttcg ctatatgctg gaacagttta gtgctaatta gtaccttgta tggtaaaaat
    69121 ctaattagct atactcaatc agcagacaat ctgtccctgt attccttaaa ggataacaaa
    69181 cagagtgtct cagagactac acgcgaaaca tcttttaaat tttccgcatt tcatatttat
    69241 tataatacat tatttaaaaa taaagaccct ttatctgatg aatgattaac ttgatttatt
    69301 gggtttgcag agggggatgg agctattcaa acctacgatg agggtaaaag agttcgtttt
    69361 gttcttactc aaaaagaaag tgatatactt cataaaatac aatttaaatt taacataggt
    69421 gttgttaaac attttcctca aggaaagagt ggaaaaaata atgattttta tagatgaatg
    69481 gtagataacc cttcacatat tttactttta gctttattat ttaatggtaa tatagctcaa
    69541 agccatagaa ttaaacaatt agctctatga gttaatgctt taaataatcg ttttggttct
    69601 gaaactataa agttaaataa tactcctgtt ccagttacat tacaggatgg ttgattatca
    69661 gggtttactg atgctgaagg atgctttaat gtatctatta cagctaactc tagatataca
    69721 ttaggtcatg ttataaaaat gcgttatata ttagatcaaa aagatggtgt tatactaaat
    69781 aaagtatacg aattatttgg atttggtaaa gtaacattaa gatctggaac taaggatgtt
    69841 tatcgttata cagctaccgg atttaaagca ttgcatgatg tgatagtata ctttaaatta
    69901 tttccattac aaactaaaaa agctttttct tttgaaaaat gattaattgt tcataaccaa
    69961 gtgtataata aattacattt aactgatgaa ggattatcac aagtaagaac tctgcaaaaa
    70021 caaattaatt taaataatag tacgacaaat aaagtaggag cggcgctaga aaaaaaataa
    70081 tttattattt tttttttaat cgctacaaag atgaagatat agtccgacac ttcttgtgaa
    70141 agaagcatac agagctagca ccttgtatgg gtaaataaaa aaaatattta ttaacggttt
    70201 ggcatcacat gtacacagtt ggattagacg tggataaact tgtgttcacg gtaaaaatct
    70261 tgctatatgc tggaaactct tgattaagta gtccactcgt ttttatagcg ttaggcacaa
    70321 tctacttata tttaacaaga caatcagcag gaaacttttt ttgttttagt acaatggcta
    70381 aggccgctac taaaaatact tataataaat gatttgaatt acctaaaata tctgagcatg
    70441 tccctattca taatagtaat cttaatgatg aagagcttgg ttatttttta gctgggttaa
    70501 tagaaggtga tggttgattc ggtaagaaag aactacatat agtgttttcc gaaaatgatt
    70561 catctttggc ttaccttatt aaaaaacgta taggtcacgg taatatatat aaaattaaag
    70621 ataaaaaagc tgtgagatat atttgtaaaa ataaagaagg cttatctatt attttatctt
    70681 taattaatgg gaaatttgta agtaattata aatatgaaca attaattaaa cataattata
    70741 gtgaagattt taatattaat atattacctc ccttaatgtc tttatcttta gataattatt
    70801 gattggcggg ttttactcaa gctgatggat gtttccatat aagtgttgta aaaagtaaaa
    70861 cacacaaagc tggatatagt ataagattag aattttcttt aaagcaaaat gatgtattac
    70921 ctttaagatt attatataat gaattagaaa tgggtaatct ttctcaatat catacaggtg
    70981 tatgatgtta taaaagtaca ggatataaaa ctgcagctca tttaattaat tactttgata
    71041 aatataatat ttttgctggt aaatatgtag attatattaa atttagaaaa gtttatatta
    71101 tgataacaga gggtaaacat ttagaagaga aaggtatcaa aaaaattaaa agtatttcat
    71161 caaaaggatc ctcagagaca agcacgcaag aaatttaaca tattacgtta aattaagata
    71221 ctgtccaaat tactaagttc gacaagagct tactttacag cagctacatt aataatagct
    71281 gtacctacag gtataaaaat attctcatga ttagctactt gctatggagg atctataaaa
    71341 atgacacctt ctatgttatt ctcattaggt tttgtattta tgtttacaat aggagggtta
    71401 ataaaaaacc acttagctct ccctttaaag atcgctatat gctgggaact tctgacaatt
    71461 atactactag aattatattc agtgacaatg tataattttg aacaatcagc agggaaccta
    71521 cgggtattta atgctttagt aggaccctta gagactacac gcgatcctcg taatatattt
    71581 acgagaagat atagtccgtg aaataaaaat gcattaatag gctccgcctc ttcatttagt
    71641 aacaatagtt ttaattcaaa aactatttat agcttacgta accattactc aacttctagt
    71701 aaagaagata atacaaaaaa tttcgtagct ttagctgtat tcccgccgaa ggcgggatac
    71761 acttcgttag tagcaccact aaagatatat tctcaattta aagaggatag atcttctatt
    71821 ttaaaagaac aaaaagataa atcagggatt tactgtttaa taaataacat aaacgggcat
    71881 tcttatatag gtagttctat taacttagct tctagaatga aaaattatct taacaatact
    71941 ttcttaaaaa gtagacaaaa tgctaatatg cccattgtaa aagctttact taagtatggt
    72001 caatctaact ttactttact aatagtggag tatgtagaac cccaggtttt aactgttaga
    72061 gagacttatt ttataacatc tatattgcct tattataatg tattaaagca aggttattct
    72121 tctttaggat ataagcatac agaagaaact aaacaattat tatcagaatt ggctagtaat
    72181 agagtacata gtgatacaac taaaggttta atagctaaag ctttaacagg tgaaaataac
    72241 cctttttata ataaaagtca ttctatggaa agtaaagtaa gaatgataga agctaaatca
    72301 gcttatcctg tttatattta tgattccttt aaaaatttat tggttatttt cccttccgtt
    72361 tcatctttag ctcatttaat taaatctaat cactctacta ttgttgaggc tataagagag
    72421 caaactatat ttagaggtga atgatatttt accaatatac cttataatat aagtgataat
    72481 cctttaatat ctaattgaac acataaagaa tgtaaagaat taatattaga tattaataat
    72541 atgagtcata ttagaaaagg aatatttgtg tacgatacta ataaaaattt catacgtaag
    72601 tatgaaggag taacggatgc acaaagagac ttaaatatta gtcatagtac aattaaaaaa
    72661 tatgctaaaa tagggggttg ttataatggt tacatattta gttatgaaag attaaatgat
    72721 taatgtattt tattcggtta aaaattataa atagacccat taggggatca ctgacctaat
    72781 gaaacgacag tgagtggtat attactattt ttggtttcat ttattttatt aaataaaaat
    72841 atacttaatg ctttggatag attaagggct tcgcctacta acaaggcctt gaaaatatac
    72901 gaaaatttct ataaagatag aaaagattta tataaagagt ttaaagaaga taaaacagga
    72961 tatatttaca tgatagttaa taaattgaat ggtaaatgtt atgtaggaag ctcaagatca
    73021 attaaaacta gactatataa ctattttaat ttggccttgg ctgctgcaca aaaaggaaga
    73081 cctatttcaa gtgctattat aaaatacggg cttgttaatt ttgctttcat tgttttagag
    73141 aaagtagatt taaatgtaca taacttagaa gaaagagaaa ctttttgaat tcaattaatt
    73201 aaacctgaat ataatgcagt gaaggaagca gctagaaata taggcgtccc acatctgcaa
    73261 tacactaagt taagaatttc aaagagtaga tcttcagcct ctgtatatat ttacgatgaa
    73321 tttaaaacac tgttagttat agttccttct ttaagatcac ttgcagtaca attaggaagt
    73381 tcttctatta gtatagcttt aaagagagct atggcagata aatctttatt tagatcttct
    73441 tgatatatat ccaatcaact ctttaatgaa aacgataaac ctttaatgga ggttgattct
    73501 attgagtata tgagtttaat agaaaaaatg aagagtcaaa aacatattag aaaagccatc
    73561 tttgtattta aagatggaga atttcatcct tcggcaaaaa atatgatgga atactggctg
    73621 cagcaaaagc tttaaatatt tctcatgata caataagatc taatattgaa aaaaaatact
    73681 acgtacaatg ggtacttatt tagttaccat agaagtaact aatataatta aatcgaacac
    73741 atacacgtga gtggtgttgt gttagctaat gcttcacttg atatagcctt ccacgatact
    73801 tattatgtag ttgctcaaat gggcctgaat ggtatatctt cttttaagtg ctattttgca
    73861 actgactata tgctggaaac tgtattattt gcatattgtt tactatttat ttatacggct
    73921 tatctttata aattagatgt tagtaagaat atttttcttt taaatagtca aaataacaat
    73981 atagcaataa gttctgaact tatgaataca caatcagcag aaaactgaaa aggattctca
    74041 gagactatac gtcagttacc tgatactgaa gattataaat tttgaaattg atttgccggt
    74101 ataatagatg gggatggaaa ttttgatatt agaacaaatt ctactaataa acaaagagtt
    74161 cttaaacaaa tcagaataaa attacataat agagatatta gaattttaac acacatacaa
    74221 aattatttac atataggtag aattagagca gataaaaata aaccttattc aatatatata
    74281 gtatctacaa aagaagagat gaaatatatt ttagaacata ttaatggatt aatcagactt
    74341 aaagtaccag gttttaaaga agcttgtgct ttatacaatc tagattatat tgaagctgat
    74401 tataatataa aattatatga tccttattat gcaggtttaa tagatactga cggttctata
    74461 gtatttaatt atgctggaaa tagaatagaa tgtaatttgg aatttgaata taatgaatat
    74521 tcttccaagt taaattttga taatactcta ttaaattcta aacctactat tattaaacgt
    74581 aaaagatcaa actccttatc ccaaagggat cagcgcgctt cgctagaaaa agaattctca
    74641 tctataacct ttaaatttca aaatgttaat aatatgttat ttatatatga ttactttatg
    74701 cataatagat tatattctga tattaaattt tacagagtaa gtaaaattaa acctttcata
    74761 gaaattaggg gatataaaac atcacctaaa ggtagtatag aacataaaat atactcagat
    74821 ttcatgatta attgaattaa atataataac cctttatgat ataaagtacc ttttgttacc
    74881 aaacatttgg gggttagccc tagtccatcc atatccctta gggatcagga ggacgagcaa
    74941 gctcctgaaa ataaataaca tattaattac aggtaaagat atagtccaca attttattaa
    75001 atactaaaaa tagcatttcc actacgtatt aagtatggga gctgtattcg caatgtttgc
    75061 tggttgatac ttctgaatac ctaaaatatt aggtttaaat tataacttaa atttagctaa
    75121 agttcaattc tgacttttat tcataggggt ttttctaaag ggaagtactt ttgtaatgaa
    75181 ggatagatta catagatgat tttctacaaa gcgtagaaat tctcagtttg atcctaaaga
    75241 gtttgaatta ttttttgaaa atgttaacaa agaaaaaaga aatatatata aagaattaag
    75301 aaaaaaatca ggtgtttatt tgtttataaa taacattact aatgatttat atataggtag
    75361 tagcacaaat ttaactagca gaatggttag ttattattac tatactaact cacaaaaacc
    75421 atctaagtta gttataatta gagctatgaa aaaatatggt ttagataatt tttctttggc
    75481 aattatagaa ttatgtgaaa aagatctttg tttaatatta gaacaaaaat gaattgatca
    75541 ttatacacct aaatataatg ttttaactgt agtattcccg gagggaatcg gcaattcatt
    75601 agtagcttgc gcacacaaac atagtatcga cacaattact aaattaaaag aaaaactaag
    75661 caaagagaat catcctaagt ttggtagtgt gacttcaact gagacaaaga aagctattag
    75721 tgacagtata aagtattttt atacagaaaa tagccatcca agtaaaggat tgaaaggttc
    75781 attagctcct caatatggta taggaggtaa attcgtctat tgttataata gacaaggtga
    75841 agaattgatt ttcccttcca taaatggagc tagacaacac ttcaaagtta gatgaactct
    75901 tgtaaaaaat aatatggata aaaatgaatg aataactctt aatggtgaag attgattaat
    75961 acaatctatc cctaaacaaa attaatttga ttagcccctc ccaatccttc tatatgctgg
    76021 aaactctcat aaagcttaag tacttattaa ataagtaaaa atcttaagtg tatctagaca
    76081 atcagcagga aaccaaagta acaacacatg ttattagtag gatcctcaga gacttcacga
    76141 aggaggttat tttaattaat taaaataatc aatatatagt ccacacaaca tgtaatctta
    76201 cattcttccc tctttcaatg ttgggggcct acaatagaaa ttatgtagtg caaaatgggt
    76261 agcttagact ttagcttggc cttcggcatg agcaaccttc gaatagacga agtctctaaa
    76321 aaaaaaataa ataaatttat ttttttttag cccataaaaa acttggcaaa ttgctggaag
    76381 gacgtcaggc gtaatcactc cttttacgtc taatcagcag gcaatctttc tttataaaaa
    76441 aaaagaaagc agcttcaacg atcaaacgcc aagtaccctc gatttaaaaa ttatatttaa
    76501 ataagggtag tgatatgatc taagtaaaat agtgactaat aagcattatt ttatcttgac
    76561 tagatttacc taaatctata tcatctagtt catataactt gagtcctaaa atacaaagat
    76621 taagcttatc taatcgtttc tattctacca gttcagttga caaaaatata cttgacgtgg
    76681 ataaccttga tcaaattgaa tctattaaat ttgattctct tgagcaagga tgtgaagaaa
    76741 ttaagttcaa atatttagga gtttctggtg tttataaatt aataaataaa aatgatccta
    76801 acctttttta tattggtagt tcaaataatt tatctagaag aatggaggaa tataataaat
    76861 taactaaagg tttacgtaaa cctcattctt cttcagaatt agaaatatct aaaacttcag
    76921 ctttaaattg aaaattagag tttttatata ttactacacc tcaaacttcc ttagtttatg
    76981 aacaatatgc aatccttaaa tttaaaccta ctattaatag caatttaagt gtaatcccac
    77041 gaataaatcc tcagtgaggt aataatttaa ataatgctat tgcaacaatt gaaaaattat
    77101 tatcgttatt tactgaaggt tccgaaggat ataatagaat aaatgtattc cttaaaactt
    77161 ttaaattagc taatggttta gattatacgc ctgaagatgc agataataaa tattattgct
    77221 ttttagtttt tgtatataat attacttcac ctcacgggcg tcctgttgtt tattcttcaa
    77281 ttaatagagc tttaaaggga ttacagatta gtcatagtac tttattaaat tacattaata
    77341 ataaatatct ttttaattct aatcttgtct tatcttttga atctttagtt gaagaagatt
    77401 ttgcagaata tcaagaaaga cccacagggg atagtcaact ccgtaaacat attgttgtct
    77461 acaatcaaga taatgaaaga gtagcggaat ttaaatctgg tagagaaatg gctagatatt
    77521 tccaaattga tggaaaagta gctagattag ctatagccaa gggtgagtat ttggactttt
    77581 tactggtatc taaagatgtt tcttttagac aaacaattta tgtatttgac agtgacacta
    77641 aagaaatttt agctaagttt cttggtgtgt caaaagcttt aaaatatgct aaagttaatt
    77701 tttatacatt aaaaagttta attgaaaaag gaaattctta taacggtaaa atatatagtt
    77761 ataaagataa aatttaacca aatgcgtacg cctatcataa aatgcaacat ttcttaggtt
    77821 tacaaggaat gcctagaaga attagtgatt atcctgatgc ttttgcaggt tgaaatttaa
    77881 taagtagtat aggttctata gtaagtgtaa tagctgcatg attattctta tatattgtat
    77941 attcacaatt agtagaagga aaagtggctt ctagaaatcc ttgattaact ccaggattct
    78001 acacagacgt attacaagct aatttaaata gaagctacac tagtttagag tgaggattat
    78061 caagcccacc aaaacctcat gcatttgtaa gtctaccttt acaaagctaa aatcagtacg
    78121 tagtacgccg tacgcctatt tatatctagc ttttcataac aaagtagtaa ccatattccc
    78181 ggcgaatatc cccacttcgt cgggattaga cgaataaaaa aaaatatatt tttttagagc
    78241 ggacttcgtt cgcgccgcca gacgaagtct agcgccatat tccctccggg aattcgggaa
    78301 ttagggggag gctagcgaag ttagcctccc tgcctactcg ctgggtatat taacgctaca
    78361 tagtacgtat aatattccta gctttatata gcttgctaat tagttgtata gcctgctttt
    78421 cgtattacct aattcccgaa ttcccgaatt aggatacact tcgttagggg tacacttcgt
    78481 tagggaatcg ggcaaggccg attcctcgta tacatgaaaa gctagattta agtctcatta
    78541 gctcaatggc agagcagaat acttctaata tttagatctt agttcgagtc taagatgaga
    78601 taggtataga gaaatctata ttataaagat aataagtagt ctattaaatc aataaagaaa
    78661 atttttttat cggctatttt tgcttctaga tcataatatt taatatctag cttagctggc
    78721 ttagctaaag ctataaagct aaagcacgaa ttatagaagg agggtacgac ttcgtataaa
    78781 taggagtacg cttagatata aaaaaaaata gccagctaaa gctactcttt tgtgtgcgcg
    78841 taggctggga ctattcgtgg agagcatctt cgccctcgag taaggggtcg gtagtcctac
    78901 ggaccagcaa gctcgattcg ttccacggaa gaatgccacc ctattttttt ttactagtat
    78961 tccctcctga tccctagctt gcgtagcaag ctcgggatat ggatgggaga gacttcgtct
    79021 acgcaagctc gcctagaaca aagttcctcc ttgccataaa ctaaacgtat tagattattc
    79081 tataaatagt ttaatatata gtatataaga gctagctaga acgaagtccg ctcttatata
    79141 ctttttattt acctacgagt gacgcgttgt gcacgtatta taattaaatt acaacaataa
    79201 aaaatatgaa ggcaaaagcc ctaaaattaa ttaatctttt aacatataaa gatatagata
    79261 tacctagacc tcatgtcttt gtgaatcttc cgttaaaaag tacggtttca ccggtagagc
    79321 ttacagatat aactttaaag attaatgaac tattacctca actttctgat tttataagtc
    79381 aatttcacag tatcatcttg actaataata taaatgttat aacagatgca ggcggtaata
    79441 tgtcattaga tgttcctggt actatgtcgg acactgatgc agataaattt agtagaagaa
    79501 taagtattat tgatcgttta ataacaacac gtggtcaaga aataaatgat ttattacaga
    79561 aaggattaga aatagaaggt aaattaaaga aagaaaatgt taactatact tcgcaaatat
    79621 tagataaagt caatgaattt aagagattaa atgcttctta taaacattaa tagctctaac
    79681 tttagcttta ttcttctgtt atttatctag tagacgaagt ctagagctac gccctagact
    79741 attccatcct tcggaggaat tagcaagctc tagacttcgt ctactcctcc ccctaattcc
    79801 cgaattcccg aattccctaa ttccctattc cctattcccg gcagctacgc agccgggaat
    79861 agggaatcgg gaatcgggaa tggggaatcg ggaatcggga atatggctac tgcttcgtac
    79921 actaatttag tattattaat attataagat taaacaaaac aaaataaaac atagctagct
    79981 tactatattt atgcttagct tatttctagt ttgatatttc agagctcgcg cccccccctt
    80041 cggcgggatc agaaattagc aagctctatt tagggacgag catgcgccgt attttcgagc
    80101 ttgcggatcc cgagcttcgc ccccggaggg agagacttcg tctacagcaa gctcgggata
    80161 tggatatgaa aatcgccaac ggcgctagct cgcaatctag aaaaattttt agtggtttct
    80221 gactcctaat cccggaggga tattgagccg gaattagggg aggggtaata ttcgttacac
    80281 ggagagactt cgtctacgca agctctaaaa taaataactt tattttagag cttgcggatc
    80341 cctgcgtagc tgggatatta ctccttcctg cctcctacta gctatagaaa tcagcctagt
    80401 gagttagcac acattaacaa agaaagatgt agtgcttcct tcggagcact agcaaataaa
    80461 aaaaaaatga attattctcc tactattatt tcaataattg aaaatataat attaatgtta
    80521 cccgctttat tagtggtagc ttatgtaact gtagcggaaa gaaaaactat ggcaagtatg
    80581 caaagaagac ttggtcctaa cgcagtagga ttaaaacccg tttagtcccc cttattttta
    80641 actaaattaa ggtaaacaga ggatgaattt caagaaaagc tgttaagcta acttgaagcg
    80701 aagcttatta ttactaataa gaacgttcaa cgactaaaga gtatttttat ataaatactt
    80761 cagtattctc cttctaattt aatttgtaat agtatgacag aaatacgagc ttgctaatcc
    80821 cgcagggata ctcattataa aaaaaaatta gaagaaaaca tagtctgaac catcttgtga
    80881 gagatggatt aagagtaaaa tctttataac acaattgatt acggtctttt acaggcattt
    80941 gcagatgctt taaaattaat cttaaaagaa tatgtagctc ctacacaagc taatttaata
    81001 ctatttttct taggacctat agtgacatta atatttgctt tattaggtta tgcagttatt
    81061 ccttacggtc ctggactatc attaggggat atggaattag gaatattgta tatgttagct
    81121 gtttcaggtt tagctactta tggaatttta ttagccgggt gaagtgctaa tagtaagtat
    81181 gctttcttag gatctttaag aagtacagct caattaatta gttatgaatt agtgttaagt
    81241 tctgtattat taataataat aatgataaca aatagcttaa atttaaatat aaatgtacaa
    81301 ttccaaaaaa tagtatgatt agctttacct ctattctgta tattaataat attctttata
    81361 ggttctgtgg cagagactaa tcgtgcacca tttgatttag cagaggctat ttaaccagat
    81421 ttggcctctt taaagatcac aaattgctgg aatttcttaa ttaagagaat cagcaggtaa
    81481 tcaacttaag ttgaatcttc agagactaga tgtgatcatt taatatcgag caagctcgat
    81541 attaaataag gtatagtcca gacttatatg aaaatataag attaataaat tcaaaattat
    81601 taccctctag agttaaatct ccggaggcaa tatgtatgtg taactacact aataaatatt
    81661 tattttctag ccagcaaggc ggaaccctta aaataaccaa aagattttac tcagacgcaa
    81721 gttcgccttc aattaatata ccaacagtaa accctacccc tgtactagtt ataagaacct
    81781 tgcacgataa aggttacgta gattcttata aagaaattct aaagaataag gggggtattt
    81841 actcctttat taatactgtt aatggtaaac aatatattgg aagcgctaaa gatttttata
    81901 ttagacttaa tgaacattta aacaataaaa agtcgaattt aagagcttgc tgagtccgaa
    81961 ggactataca aaaagctttt gacaaatatg gattagataa gttcaattga attatttatg
    82021 aatattttag ctatgagact aaaatattaa gtaatgaaag tttaactgaa ttaggggctt
    82081 cgcctactag ttacataaaa gcgttggatt tttctactct ttataatatg aaaagagaag
    82141 cttcaagtat gttaggttat aaacatacgg atgaggctat acagaaaatg attgaacgct
    82201 ataaagataa aactaatcat cctatgtttg gtaaaagtca tagcaaaaaa gtattagaat
    82261 taataagtaa acccggtgag ttaaatccta tgtttggtag aatacatagt gatgaaacta
    82321 aaaaattaat ggcaaaaaaa agaaataaat attcaaatgg tgtaggaatc ttcgatttag
    82381 aagataatct aatcaaaaaa tttgataata atgtagaatt agctaattat ttaaatatat
    82441 ctaaagtaac tgtagtagtc ctacggactc agcaagctat gtatttaaat aatgaactaa
    82501 tctataaaaa catgtacata tttaaaccta taaattaata attttgagta taaggaatct
    82561 gaattggtaa gtggatttat gacagaacac gctgcagtaa tatttgtctt tttcttctta
    82621 gctgaatatg ctagtattgt attaatgtgt atatttacta gtattttatt tttaggtggt
    82681 tatttattag aatttgacat tgtatattga tttgacttat taaattatat atatgcatat
    82741 attttcgata taaactgaat tacatcttta gaatatttta aattaagagg aattttgact
    82801 agttcttctg tagatggctt tttacatagt ataactttag gtataaaaag ctcaataatg
    82861 gtatttatat ttatctgggt aagagcttca ttccctagaa tacgttttga ccagttaatg
    82921 tcattctgtt gaactgtgtt attacctatt ttatttgctt ttataatatt aattccttgt
    82981 ttattatata tattcggaat aactgtagta aatgtgaaca tgttttagta attttagtaa
    83041 ttttagagcc tgctgattcc cgccttcggc gggaataacg tagaaaaaaa tactgcatag
    83101 tcctccggac tcaagaagaa tatagtcctc cggactcagc aaacacatag agttaatcca
    83161 tattcccgat tcccggcgta gcctcccact gggtggcatt cttcaggggg gggcgaagct
    83221 cgggaatatg gatggtatta tatataagcg ttctaccaat attattgttt gctaggctat
    83281 tcccgattcc cgatcccata ttcccgagct tcgcccccta gtcctacgga ccagcaagct
    83341 cggggggcga agctcgggaa tatggataag tgcatagcag caagctaagg caggaatagt
    83401 ggaggtagaa caagcagcta ctgctgtatt aactctttat gataaagagt atcaatagca
    83461 tactctttat cataaaggcc atgagacaca tgtatatagg cggacatagt aaattatttg
    83521 aagagcaata aatatcaatc ttcaacatat gttattatcc tcgttaatta ttacacctct
    83581 actagggaca atggttgtag ctagttcagg atcatataaa aattcagagt tatttactaa
    83641 aacgattgcg cttactacta gtgttataaa tttaattata tcattagtta tgtttatttt
    83701 atttaataac agtactaatc aatttcaatt tgtacaagaa cactacaatg tacaactatt
    83761 cgacatttac ttgggtgtag atggtatctc tatatatttt atattattga ctacaataat
    83821 aatgcctata gcattattat ctaattgaga ttctataaaa gaaaatgtaa aatcttattt
    83881 aataattatg ttattattag aaacattatt attagcagtt tttatgagct tagacataat
    83941 gtcattctat atattctttg aatctatatt acctccttta tttatattaa taggtttata
    84001 tggatcagat aataaagtaa gtgcgagcta ctatttattt ttatatacgc tgtgaggttc
    84061 tttgttttta ctactgtcga ttttaagtac atcttctata atgggtagta cagattttga
    84121 tactttattt aaactaaatt ttgaatataa aactcaaata ttcttattta taggaatatt
    84181 tatatcattt gctgtaaaaa ctcctacaat atttttaaac aattgattat taaaagctca
    84241 cgttgaatct cctttaggtg gaagtattgt attagccgca atagtattaa aattaagtct
    84301 atacggtgta tttagattaa tattacctat attacctaaa gcttctttag attatacttt
    84361 tgttgtattt actatagcgg taattacaat tatatatgct agttttagta cactaagaac
    84421 aacagatgta aaagaactaa tagcatatag ttcagtctgt cacgcttcag tttatttaat
    84481 aggagtattt agtaatacta tgcaaggatt agaaggaagt gtgatattag gtttagccca
    84541 tgggtttgtg tcaagtggtt tatttatatg tgcaggtgga atattatacg atagaacagg
    84601 tactagactt atatattttt atagaggaat tactcaatta atgcctatat ttgctatatt
    84661 attctttata ttagctttag gtaattgtgg tgctccatta actttaaatt ttgtaggtga
    84721 atttatgtca ctttatagta taatagaaag attacctgta ttaggtgttt tcgcttgttc
    84781 ttctgtagta ttttctgcag cctacactat atatatgttt aatagaatat ctttcggagg
    84841 ttctttcact agatttatag aagaaagtat atacgatgta aataaaagag aatttatttt
    84901 attatttata ttagtattat ttacagttgt attgggtgta tatccttctt taattttaaa
    84961 cgtattagat tattctatga atagtttaat atatagtata taaggttagc tttagcaaac
    85021 ctatagccaa gctagctaga acgaagtccg ctcttatata ctttttattt acctacgagt
    85081 gacgcgttgt gcacgtatta taattatcat aatcaaaatt aatatgccac aattagtacc
    85141 tttttattat atgaatgaag tagtatttgc ttttgctata atagtattta ttctatacgt
    85201 attatctaaa tacatattac caagaatagt gcgtttattc ttatcacgta tgtttattaa
    85261 taaaatataa tatatattaa ggggaggagg gcgctagctc ttcatagaag gctatacata
    85321 tctcgctctt agctagctta cagctaaagc taaaagctag caagctcata cctattttgc
    85381 caatatttag ctttttaaag atttatatat tatagtagta ataatactac tagatgtttt
    85441 ctatagaaaa acaaaattta ttctttgcgc aagctaaaga aataagaagt cctttagatc
    85501 aatttgaaat aagagacata ttaaatttag aagttttagg tggtaactta catctatctt
    85561 taactaacat aggattatat ttaacaatag gagctttaat tatattagtt ttaagtatag
    85621 tttcaactaa ctataataaa ttagttagta ataactgatc aatagctcaa gaatcattat
    85681 acgtaactat acataatata gttacaaatc aaataaaccc taaaaatggt caaatttatt
    85741 tcccatttat atatacttta tttatattta tattaataaa taatttaatg ggtatggtta
    85801 acaggagcct ttatatttta tcattattta tctcaaacat gtttgaagta tcaggattac
    85861 atagtaaacc tatatttcaa gtacaatcat attcttctct taactctgac tctcagccag
    85921 atacacaaat aaacatatct aaggatagtc ctagatatag ttttaacaat aaaaacacct
    85981 tctaccttaa tcctgattat cttacagggt ttgtagatgg agaaggttgt ttctcgcttt
    86041 ctatatttaa aaaagacaga agcttaactg gttgacaagt taagcctatc tttagtatat
    86101 ctttacataa taaagatatt aaattattag aagctattca aagaactttt aaaacaggaa
    86161 agatctataa acatggagtt gattctatgc aatatcgtgt aagttcttta aagaatttac
    86221 aaataatcac agatcatttt gatagttatc ctttaatatc tcaaaagaga gctgattatc
    86281 ttttatttaa gcaagctata gctataataa agaataaaga gcatttatct ctaaagggta
    86341 tattgaagtt agtaggaatt aaagcttcat taaactgagg tctatcagat aagtttaaag
    86401 agagtttccc tactgcaaaa gcagtagtga gaccttcagt aagatataac actttaaatg
    86461 ttaagattaa aaacttaaat tgaattagag gatttataga cgctgaagga agtttccaag
    86521 ttataactca aaataataga aatgttagtt taagattttc attgactcaa catattaaag
    86581 atgaagagtt gttaaaggat ataactactt atctaaactg tggtagatat tacaaatcac
    86641 caggacgtga tgaaggtcaa tacttagtaa caatcttttc agatataaat gataagctaa
    86701 tacctttctt aaacgaatat ccattattag gtattaaaca atatgattac ttagattttg
    86761 cacaaatagc cgaactaata aaatctaaag cccatttaac ggatgaagga ttagaaaaga
    86821 taaagttaat tcaaagtaat atgaatagaa agagaataac aatagaagaa tagataaatg
    86881 tttagataat tctaatatca tagataaata ataataataa taaaatataa taaatttcac
    86941 tatatgctgg aaacttctaa tgcctttagg taccaatact ggtgaaaatc ttaaaggatg
    87001 aaacaatgaa ctatcagcag gaaaccaaaa taacaagcga taaaaaaaaa taggcgtatc
    87061 cccacttcgt cgggatagac gaagtctcag caggctaggc aaagctgctc tatttatttt
    87121 ttttttctgc ctcgttatga gtaggatcct cagagactac gtgtgaaaga tcacttaaca
    87181 cagttttaaa ataacaacta agtgattaag atatagtcca ccgcggtaag tctataagac
    87241 ttactgtatt gtccatacag ctttgcttct acagcccatt ttgcgttaac atttgctctt
    87301 agtttcacaa tagtattagg tgcaactata ttaggattcc aaaaacatgg tttaaaattc
    87361 ttttctttat tagtacctgc tggttgtcct ttagcacttt tacctttatt agtgactatc
    87421 gagttcatat catatctagc gagaaacgtt tcattaggtc ttagattagc cgcgaatatc
    87481 actgcgggac atatgctatt aagcatcttg agtgggtttg tttataatat aatgaattca
    87541 ggatttatct tctttatttt aggattaata cctttattat ttattatagc attctcaggt
    87601 cttgaattag ctatagcctt tatccaagcg caagtgttcg tggtattatc aagttcttat
    87661 ataaaagacg gattagattt acattaagct gtacgagttt agtataagaa aaatatcaat
    87721 gtatttagca tagcagttta ttaaattaaa ttgtgagggt gggatggatt tgttacttcg
    87781 taacaagggg cataaatata aaatatcatc tttaaaggtg taaatacctt gccagaaatg
    87841 tatctttagg tcttagatta gcagctggtc acatgttatt aagcatatta agtggttttg
    87901 tttataatat aatgaattct ggttttatat tcttcatttt aggattaata cctttattat
    87961 ttattatagc cttttcaggt ttagagttag caatagcctt catccaggcg caggtgttcg
    88021 tggtactatc tagttcttat ataaaagacg gattagattt acattaatat ttgtagcgat
    88081 agacgaagtc tctccctatc cgaaggatat gctggctagg ctgatttcga agaaatatgc
    88141 ctatataaaa aaaaagataa aaatttagta ttttcgagct tgcgctaggc ttgcgtaccg
    88201 aaggatatga aaatctgcaa gcaagctctt acgagcttgc tgattcccgg ctacgtcggg
    88261 aataggaaat cgcgcaagct cttccgattc ccgctgggaa taggaaatcg cgctagctcg
    88321 agacttcgtc taccgtaggg tgagacttcg tctacgcaag ctctctataa aaaaaaaata
    88381 tatttttttt tttactcgtt cgccccctcc gaaaatacca gaggagggaa cttcgttcgg
    88441 gctaaaaata tcgaagaaag agtaggcagg agttccaaaa gctccactag actattccta
    88501 cgaatatttt tagtagtcct acggactcag caagctagag cttgctagta ctaatccggc
    88561 tccgccggat atgtactacg aaaaaaatcc agcaataaaa aaaataaaga actttatttt
    88621 ttttattttt actagacttc gtctactcgc cccccagggg ctattcgtta ttagtactaa
    88681 gtgtttatat tgaggaaagt tataagaaca ataacaattt atcctgaagg cgctattcgt
    88741 ttcaggaatt agcacccagg aaattaataa aagttatatg atgtatagga agaaaataat
    88801 acaaaattat ttatataatt tatatgaaaa accgcgagca actagcattt tatagaaaat
    88861 tatctgtttt agtaaaattc acagtaaata gcttatatgt ttttacctta gtcaatggat
    88921 ttagatccat tagtgatata tgaatagttc tatatccgaa aaaaaagtaa aagtaaaagt
    88981 tgagtttggt gatggctctg attgaatgct gtccaagtgc ttgacacatg ctaatcgtac
    89041 gttttaattg ataaattaaa aagtggtgta caggtgagta taatgatatt cttcgccggc
    89101 cttaaagtgg aggtaaatcc ttcataataa ataaaggaaa catataataa aaaaaaatta
    89161 gggtatagac aaggacaagt gttgaggggg ggaaaccctc agcaagttga ctcccttata
    89221 tatttttttt tgctcttttt tttctgcttt aagaggataa taaatatctt cgagataggt
    89281 agtagttaag gtgatgactt aactagcctt aaactctcgt agtcgaatct gaaaggttga
    89341 tcgaccacat tgggtctgaa aaaaccccaa tgcaagttag tacagcagtg aggaatcttg
    89401 gtcaatggcc taacggctga actggcaact tggagaagtg gcaagtcttc cagtatgggg
    89461 agcaaacagc tatgggtcaa gcccgatacc tttaagagaa gtcttattgt gagggcgagt
    89521 tgtataacac catagggctg gccgtcccat atgaaaagat tttattagaa ttgaatgaaa
    89581 ctttgtttat atattgataa tgacagtata tatatcgtgt cttgactaat tgcgtgccag
    89641 cagtcgcggt aatacgtaag agactagtgt tattcatctt aattaggttt aaagggtacc
    89701 cagacggtct atatagctta taaaatgtta gtataagact agagttttat gtaagagggc
    89761 agtacttgag gaggagagat gaaatttcgt gataccaaag ggactctgta aaggcgaagg
    89821 cagccctcta tgtaaaaact gacgttgaag gacgaaggca cagagaacaa acaggattag
    89881 atacccaagt agtctttgca gtaaatgatg aatgccatag gttagatcta tatttctatt
    89941 ataataatac atttctatta tttattataa aacgcattcc ttatatagct tcgcgctata
    90001 atatatttta tatatagtgc agcagaaatt tttgtatctg gtctataaat gaaagtgtaa
    90061 gcatttcacc tcaagagtaa tgtggcaacg caggaactga aatcactaga ccgtttctga
    90121 caccagtagt gaagtatgtt gtttaattcg atgatccacg aaaaacctta ccacaatttg
    90181 aataatttta ttacaggagt tgcacggctg tttccagtta atgttgtgaa actgtggttt
    90241 ccatgaaatt aacgtaatcc ctggctttat tttttttatt tacgataaag cattcagtcc
    90301 tggaaatttg gaaagaaaaa ggggacaaag acaagtcatc atggccttga tattgtgggc
    90361 tatagacgtg ccacatatac ctaaacaaag agatgcgaaa atgtgaattt aagctaatct
    90421 caaaaaatag gatataaatt ttaaggattg tagtctgaaa ttcgactata tgaataagta
    90481 attactagta atcgtgaatc accatgtcac ggtgaataga ccttggattg gtactaacca
    90541 ctcgtcacat gctgaaaggg gcatgcgcaa taagtttgct ttcttagtaa caagtaaaaa
    90601 aaacaaatag gttttatata ttcttttatt gggaatcttc gtatgcgtgg ctctaattag
    90661 tgttaagtcg aaatacggtt cgggtagtgg aagttgcccg ggattaatta atattaacca
    90721 taaatatata taatataagc gcaagcatga aaaaaaaatc tctttttttt ttccgagcta
    90781 gcgcctatat aaaggagggt tcctttattg gtaagaaggg ttgagctgta aactcaatag
    90841 ctattgcttt taagagttcg aatctcttgt ctcctagaat tagtaactta attaggtaaa
    90901 ggacttcctt gtcacggaag tagatgtcgg ttcgattctg atctaattcg tatagtagca
    90961 tacatagcat acatagcagc tagcttgctt ttatagagaa gtgctagctt ttagcttgca
    91021 ctattactgc gaggcaaacg agaggtaagg ctagcttcgc tagccctttc ggagctaatg
    91081 caggaaaagt ttccataggt agggtaagat atttgctaag tattatgttt tatacattta
    91141 ggtgttcgaa tcacctcttt tccgtagtct ccatgcgagc ttcgctcgta tatgggctag
    91201 cgaagctagc ctctttattt ttttttattg cttgagcctc tatagctcaa cggtagagca
    91261 taatactgtt aatattatga tagatgttcg attcatctta ggggctttta acttgtgtac
    91321 aaaactacaa gatttataat atataatata tatgacaaat ttaataagaa gtaattttca
    91381 ggatcatcca ttccatttag tgtcaccatc tccttgacca ctgtatacaa gtattgcttt
    91441 atttacagta acagtgaatg gagcattatc aatgcactta tttagcaaca gctatatagt
    91501 gttttactta tcattaatta cattagtagc atctatggct ttctgattta gagatataat
    91561 agcagagggt aaacttaaat taaatactat agtccttcgg actcagcaag ctctaaatta
    91621 ttatttgaat attgcacaaa aaattccttc tatccattta gaagaggctt tatatacata
    91681 tagaaataaa aacaatacta caattttcac taataataat aacttaggtt attatttagc
    91741 aggtctttta gaaggagacg gttccatttc tcttccttcg accaatactg gagttacaag
    91801 tttaaataga gtacttaatc ctagaatagt atttacttcc catattaata atataggtat
    91861 gtattcattt atacaatcag aattaggtaa tataggacgt tttcaaggcg ctagctcttc
    91921 aggagaaaat attcttcgtt atattattgg agatatagaa agtattattc tttttataaa
    91981 tttagtacac ggaaaactta gaacaccaaa aaaccagaga tttaatgatt taatcaattt
    92041 tatgaacaat aaatatgatt taaatatatc ggaaagttta ttagataatt ctagctttac
    92101 agataatagt tgattctccg gttttagtga agcagatgga catttcggaa ttaaatatgt
    92161 agggggcaga gcttgcgcag cgattttcgc ggctcctaat cccgcaggga tatcgacgaa
    92221 aatacgtaaa cctaaatctg aaacccgtaa aagatctgta agtgaaaata tttctttgaa
    92281 atttagatta gatcaacgtt tatatgataa agctacatca acctcgatga aaccttttat
    92341 ggaaaattta gctttatttc ttaatgctaa tttaaaaaca tataaaaata ataccaattc
    92401 ggaagtatta tcagttagta tacaatctat aaaaaatgta agttttctta tagattattt
    92461 taataaattt cctttaatag gagataaact tactgatttt aaaaagtgag aaatagtata
    92521 taatatgata atacttaaac aacatcttac tgaagaaggt agattgaaaa taaaaaatct
    92581 attggttaaa tagagctcta gacttcgtct agccttaata ataataattt aatgtatatg
    92641 tgctctcttt aaatttaaca aattgctgga aaatcctaaa attaggctaa tcagcaggaa
    92701 actaaaagac ggataaatat cttttagggt cttcagagac tagacattaa aaattaatgc
    92761 gttagtattc cctaccccct acggggctta agggagagac ttctccttag cctgcgtacc
    92821 cgagacttct aatttcgaat aaatatgtat ttcatatccc ttacgggatc agaaattagt
    92881 atttcatatc ccttacggga tcagaaatta gaagtgggtc cgcctgggat atgtccaggc
    92941 ggacccacca ctccgtcgtc ggcggagagt acacttcgtt aggggactac agcaagctct
    93001 ccttttagga atactaaccc attaattaag gtatagtcca aaaaatatag aaatatattt
    93061 ataatatcta tcgacatatt taggaaatca tacattatca gtgcaaaaag gattaaatct
    93121 aggagtaata ctatttatag tatctgaagg tttatttttt gtagctatct tttgagcatt
    93181 cttccataga caaaatgcat tgtggataag aaccaaactc cggggaaacc ctaaagctct
    93241 aataactaag ctatctgtcg aaagacttat agtggcctca ttaaggactg agggtatagt
    93301 aacatcatta gagattattg gcttaagcca atgaatgggc tatcgcggat ctaaatcaga
    93361 tagttttata tctgtaaaag agcaacgagc agacggttct tcaatatttt ctaaatattg
    93421 taaggtgtgc tctgagagcc agggaaactt ggtttttata catcaacaaa aagatgttaa
    93481 tactgttata tctactacta ctcatagagt acgtagtaga tatacaaaaa atattctatg
    93541 tgctagtagc acgaatatca ttcaaaaatc tttattttct accaatacct attcccaatt
    93601 cccacaggga attagggaat cggcatttaa tacttcacct ttaacattaa atcctaatta
    93661 tgtaacaggg tttactgatg gagaaggatg tttttttgta gggattaatc aagacgtaaa
    93721 atttaaaact ggttacagag taaaagctac gtttcaaata ggtcttcatg aaaaagatct
    93781 cgctctgttg gaacaaataa gattattctt tggggtaggt aaagttacta agttgggagc
    93841 agaatctgtt caatacagag tatcaggtct agatgattta aatactatta tttatcattt
    93901 tgataactac cctttactaa ctcgtaaaca ttctgattat atcttcttta aagaagttat
    93961 aaatttaatg aaacaaggta aacatcttac tttagaaggt ttaaacagga tagtatccat
    94021 taaatctaca ctaaataatg gtgaattatc tgactcttta aatttagcct ttccaaattt
    94081 aaaaccagct ttgagatcag aagtcccaag tagagatatg caagatttac actgattagc
    94141 tggttttact gatgctgaag gatgtttctt catagcatta aagaaatcac cagcgtctaa
    94201 actaggtgaa actgcctgat taaggtttat tttaactcaa catagtagag ataaagaact
    94261 tttggaaagt ttaatacaaa ctttgaattg tggtagatac atagttaaac cagactgtgg
    94321 tgagtttata gttgaaaagt ttacagatgt tagggataaa ataattccaa tatttgaaaa
    94381 gtttaaattg cgccatgggg gagccaaatc tttaaattat gaagatttta aaaaggcggc
    94441 acttcttata ggtaataaag ctcatttaac tagagaaggg ttagatgaaa taaagaaaat
    94501 aaaaggtaga atgaataaac aaagaaaagc agtattaaat aaaggtgtat aaaatttaaa
    94561 tccatataag tatacttatg ttactatgta gcataagtat acaaataaat aaaaaatgag
    94621 tgcattaaca cctactgtag aattaggagc tcaatgacca cctatgggta tagaacctgt
    94681 aaacccgttt gaattaccat tacttaatac agtaatttta ttatctagtg gagcaactat
    94741 tacttatgcg caccactcat taataaaagg agaaagaaaa ggagctttat atggttctat
    94801 ctttacagtt ctattagctt taatattcac tttctttcaa ggggtagaat atagcgtttc
    94861 ttcatttact attagtgacg gtgtatttgg tacatgtttc ttcttcggta ctgggttcca
    94921 tggcttccac gttattatag gtacaatatt cttatcagtg gctttatgaa gaatatattc
    94981 ataccattta acagaccatc atcatcttgg ttatgaagct ggaatattat attgacattt
    95041 tgtagatgta gtttgactat tcctatacgt aacaatgtat tactgaggaa gttagtttta
    95101 atctatagat attaatttaa taaaaaaata tatataattt attacacttc taatttcgaa
    95161 gaaatacagc aagctcgaca taagttatat atataaagat ttaatggtat aagggggttc
    95221 gattccccca agatcttaga attagctatg taaaaacatg gctttagtta caaatctaac
    95281 aacattaatt gttattcttc tttaaaaaat ccagatagag cttctggact actcatcagc
    95341 aagctcaaaa taatttctaa tagttgagta gctttagctt gcgcagcaca acgactaaaa
    95401 aggtagattt tctatcttgc aaattttgtt gtatattata ttacatatta tacaaatgat
    95461 atagtctaaa caataatgag aattattgct aatatttttt atttgtacac gtcattatag
    95521 gtacaatatt cttatcagtg gctttatgaa gaatatattc ataccattta acagaccatc
    95581 atcatcttgg ttatgaagct ggaatattct actgacattt cgttgatgta gtttgacttt
    95641 tcttatacgt atctatgtat tattgaggtt cttaatttat tatactggag ggactatcca
    95701 gaagaatgcc ccccacttcg ttgggataga cgaagtctca gcaggctaag gataagctac
    95761 tagaaaaaaa atgtcttttt ttttactgct gctgagactt cgtctatcca aggaggctag
    95821 cttcgctagg gagaggctct cccacatatt tacagccgat aagtttaagt cttaattaag
    95881 gcggtaatct attttatata gataaatttg ataaaatatt cttctggact actcatcagc
    95941 aagctcgaga cttcgtctac cagaaaaaaa aaataaaggg ataggcttcg ccgcttcctt
    96001 attttttttt tactgctcga gacttcgtct acgcaggagc aagctccagg attagcacta
    96061 gcaagatata attttattgc tatcctaaat attaggttaa tataagtata aaaaatacaa
    96121 tgtattatca acttctagct acacctgaga ttttctcgaa tggatattta acaggatcct
    96181 tagatataat tagcataaca gctttattat gtggtatttt aataataatt aataaaaacc
    96241 ctattgtttc agtaatattt ctaataggtt tatttgcaaa tatatcagta tatttaatat
    96301 taataggtct tacatttata ggtttatctt atttaattgt ttatattggg gcagtttcaa
    96361 tattattttt atttatatta atgttaataa atataagaac aagtgaatta caaagtaata
    96421 atagaaatag tgtatcttta ggtttattta ttacaatcct ggcaaatttt actatattcc
    96481 aaatactacc ttattacatg gcgatattaa ataattacag tagtaaatta aatactatac
    96541 tatattattt accttgaaat aaatttagcg atattttaaa ttatattaat aaaaacatag
    96601 acattacaaa tgcgaatatt atgtttgtat caagtaatag ttgagataat aatatggctg
    96661 aaacagggca tacagcaact atagggcata tattatatac aagtcacaat atgtgaatat
    96721 ttatggctag ttttatatta ttattagcga tgactggtgc tataataatt actattaaaa
    96781 acgagaaggc gattcagtag tattccatat ccctttggtt agacgaagtc tcagcgagct
    96841 aaggaatcag caagctccga cccctgccaa gcagcattgc acaaaattac tatcctccgg
    96901 attaggcgat acttcgtcta cgccgactta ataaaagatt aagtatttca tagcaagctc
    96961 tattccctga ccccctacgg gggtagggaa ttagagcctg ctgtagacga agtctctccc
    97021 tatttcttcg aaattagagc ttgcatattt cagagctcgc gcccccccct tcggcgggat
    97081 cagaaatcag tacacttcgt tagggaataa gtagtatttc atagcagtat tttttctgtg
    97141 cttctgtgcg aagcatacag aaaaaaatta ctaaaatact gcatatccct acgggatcag
    97201 aaatcagcga tggacttcgt tctagcgaag ctagccctag taaaaaattc atccgctttc
    97261 ggtattgcct attccctccg aaggatggga taaaaaaaaa atatattttt ttttatcccg
    97321 gagggaatag gcaataccct ctagcaagct aatagcagga aacggataaa gaaaaattag
    97381 ttcaatggta gagcgattgt tttacacaca ataagttgaa ggttcaaatc cttcattttt
    97441 cagtattaag ggttagagga gcagcagagc ttgcgccact aatccgaggg tgagaggaag
    97501 aaagttcctc tcacttaaga ggaacgccag ctgagcgagt tggctgatta taccctataa
    97561 gattccttaa cttaaacggt agagtgcatt tttgataaga atgatatcag cgttcgattc
    97621 gctgaggaat taaagagaat tggccgagtg gtttaaggcg gtaagcttga gtcttattag
    97681 gttatattct agccgcatcc gttcaaatcg gatattctct gaagagtgta gtttaattgg
    97741 caaaatagga agcttcaacc ttcaaattct tggttcaagt ccaagtactc ttgttttttt
    97801 acggattagg gccggcttgg gtaggcactt cgtttgggac gaagactagt tatgttcgaa
    97861 tcataataat ccgatgaatt ttagaagtat tagagataaa aaaataaata aatttgtggg
    97921 ttcggtaaaa aaaaataaag ttctttattt tttttattgc gcccactaca tataagcaag
    97981 catcgtgcta gctaaa
//
